# Supplementary material for: Genetically encoded RNA strand exchange circuits for programmable protein expression and computation in cells
Source: bioRxiv preprint, doi:10.1101/2025.09.24.678369, version 1 (2025-09-24)
Supplement: Plasmid GenBank files [file 678369_file04.zip › Supplementary File 2/pACYC - (O_5) O5u1d d20 Thyb6.gb]

LOCUS       pACYC_-_(O_5)_O{5,u1d}_ 3727 bp ds-DNA     circular     21-SEP-2025
DEFINITION  .
FEATURES             Location/Qualifiers
     primer          32..55
                     /label="Duet_seq_fwd"
                     /note="sequence: cgctatcatgccataccgcgaaag"
                     /ApEinfo_revcolor="#faac61"
                     /ApEinfo_fwdcolor="#faac61"
     primer          81..100
                     /label="ACYCDuetUP1\Primer\#71178-3"
                     /ApEinfo_revcolor="#75c6a9"
                     /ApEinfo_fwdcolor="#75c6a9"
     misc_feature    104..143
                     /label="U1"
                     /ApEinfo_revcolor="#ff9ccd"
                     /ApEinfo_fwdcolor="#ff9ccd"
                     /note="GA homology domain"
     misc_feature    147..163
                     /label="T7 promoter"
                     /ApEinfo_revcolor="#9eafd2"
                     /ApEinfo_fwdcolor="#9eafd2"
     misc_feature    164..179
                     /label="5hp"
                     /ApEinfo_revcolor="#9eafd2"
                     /ApEinfo_fwdcolor="#9eafd2"
     misc_feature    229..272
                     /label="Thyb6"
                     /ApEinfo_revcolor="#c7b0e3"
                     /ApEinfo_fwdcolor="#c7b0e3"
     misc_feature    273..328
                     /label="riboJn"
                     /ApEinfo_revcolor="#b4abac"
                     /ApEinfo_fwdcolor="#b4abac"
     misc_feature    329..368
                     /label="Ux"
                     /ApEinfo_revcolor="#ffef86"
                     /ApEinfo_fwdcolor="#ffef86"
                     /note="GA homology domain"
     primer          329..393
                     /label="pDuet_BB_ds_fwd_Ux"
                     /note="sequence: CCAGGATACATAGATTACCACAACTCCGAGCCCTTCCACCctgaaacctcaggcatttgagaagc"
                     /ApEinfo_revcolor="#f58a5e"
                     /ApEinfo_fwdcolor="#f58a5e"
     primer          complement(398..420)
                     /label="Duet_seq_rev"
                     /note="sequence: tgactaccggaagcagtgtgacc"
                     /ApEinfo_revcolor="#c6c9d1"
                     /ApEinfo_fwdcolor="#c6c9d1"
     CDS             complement(588..1247)
                     /label="CAT"
                     /ApEinfo_revcolor="#c6c9d1"
                     /ApEinfo_fwdcolor="#c6c9d1"
     rep_origin      1609..2521
                     /label="P15A\ori"
                     /ApEinfo_revcolor="#84b0dc"
                     /ApEinfo_fwdcolor="#84b0dc"
     CDS             complement(2645..3727)
                     /label="lacI"
                     /ApEinfo_revcolor="#9eafd2"
                     /ApEinfo_fwdcolor="#9eafd2"
ORIGIN
        1 attcaccacc ctgaattgac tctcttccgg gcgctatcat gccataccgc gaaaggtttt
       61 gcgccattcg atggtgtccg ggatctcgac gctctccctt atgCATTACT CGCATCCATT
      121 CTCAGGCTGT CTCGTCTCGT CTCTTCTAAT ACGACTCACT ATAGGGAGAT TCGTCTCCCA
      181 AATACTTAAT ACAAAATAAT CACTTCACAA CATCAACTAT ACTACTTCat atcAGATAAC
      241 AGATACttcg Gtatctgtta tctgttTTTT TTAGCTGTCA CCGGATGTGC TTTCCGGTCT
      301 GATGAGTCCG TGAGGACGAA ACAGCCTCCC AGGATACATA GATTACCACA ACTCCGAGCC
      361 CTTCCACCct gaaacctcag gcatttgaga agcacacggt cacactgctt ccggtagtca
      421 ataaaccggt aaaccagcaa tagacataag cggctattta acgaccctgc cctgaaccga
      481 cgaccgggtc gaatttgctt tcgaatttct gccattcatc cgcttattat cacttattca
      541 ggcgtagcac caggcgttta agggcaccaa taactgcctt aaaaaaatta cgccccgccc
      601 tgccactcat cgcagtactg ttgtaattca ttaagcattc tgccgacatg gaagccatca
      661 cagacggcat gatgaacctg aatcgccagc ggcatcagca ccttgtcgcc ttgcgtataa
      721 tatttgccca tagtgaaaac gggggcgaag aagttgtcca tattggccac gtttaaatca
      781 aaactggtga aactcaccca gggattggct gagacgaaaa acatattctc aataaaccct
      841 ttagggaaat aggccaggtt ttcaccgtaa cacgccacat cttgcgaata tatgtgtaga
      901 aactgccgga aatcgtcgtg gtattcactc cagagcgatg aaaacgtttc agtttgctca
      961 tggaaaacgg tgtaacaagg gtgaacacta tcccatatca ccagctcacc gtctttcatt
     1021 gccatacgga actccggatg agcattcatc aggcgggcaa gaatgtgaat aaaggccgga
     1081 taaaacttgt gcttattttt ctttacggtc tttaaaaagg ccgtaatatc cagctgaacg
     1141 gtctggttat aggtacattg agcaactgac tgaaatgcct caaaatgttc tttacgatgc
     1201 cattgggata tatcaacggt ggtatatcca gtgatttttt tctccatttt agcttcctta
     1261 gctcctgaaa atctcgataa ctcaaaaaat acgcccggta gtgatcttat ttcattatgg
     1321 tgaaagttgg aacctcttac gtgccgatca acgtctcatt ttcgccaaaa gttggcccag
     1381 ggcttcccgg tatcaacagg gacaccagga tttatttatt ctgcgaagtg atcttccgtc
     1441 acaggtattt attcggcgca aagtgcgtcg ggtgatgctg ccaacttact gatttagtgt
     1501 atgatggtgt ttttgaggtg ctccagtggc ttctgtttct atcagctgtc cctcctgttc
     1561 agctactgac ggggtggtgc gtaacggcaa aagcaccgcc ggacatcagc gctagcggag
     1621 tgtatactgg cttactatgt tggcactgat gagggtgtca gtgaagtgct tcatgtggca
     1681 ggagaaaaaa ggctgcaccg gtgcgtcagc agaatatgtg atacaggata tattccgctt
     1741 cctcgctcac tgactcgcta cgctcggtcg ttcgactgcg gcgagcggaa atggcttacg
     1801 aacggggcgg agatttcctg gaagatgcca ggaagatact taacagggaa gtgagagggc
     1861 cgcggcaaag ccgtttttcc ataggctccg cccccctgac aagcatcacg aaatctgacg
     1921 ctcaaatcag tggtggcgaa acccgacagg actataaaga taccaggcgt ttcccctggc
     1981 ggctccctcg tgcgctctcc tgttcctgcc tttcggttta ccggtgtcat tccgctgtta
     2041 tggccgcgtt tgtctcattc cacgcctgac actcagttcc gggtaggcag ttcgctccaa
     2101 gctggactgt atgcacgaac cccccgttca gtccgaccgc tgcgccttat ccggtaacta
     2161 tcgtcttgag tccaacccgg aaagacatgc aaaagcacca ctggcagcag ccactggtaa
     2221 ttgatttaga ggagttagtc ttgaagtcat gcgccggtta aggctaaact gaaaggacaa
     2281 gttttggtga ctgcgctcct ccaagccagt tacctcggtt caaagagttg gtagctcaga
     2341 gaaccttcga aaaaccgccc tgcaaggcgg ttttttcgtt ttcagagcaa gagattacgc
     2401 gcagaccaaa acgatctcaa gaagatcatc ttattaatca gataaaatat ttctagattt
     2461 cagtgcaatt tatctcttca aatgtagcac ctgaagtcag ccccatacga tataagttgt
     2521 aattctcatg ttagtcatgc cccgcgccca ccggaaggag ctgactgggt tgaaggctct
     2581 caagggcatc ggtcgagatc ccggtgccta atgagtgagc taacttacat taattgcgtt
     2641 gcgctcactg cccgctttcc agtcgggaaa cctgtcgtgc cagctgcatt aatgaatcgg
     2701 ccaacgcgcg gggagaggcg gtttgcgtat tgggcgccag ggtggttttt cttttcacca
     2761 gtgagacggg caacagctga ttgcccttca ccgcctggcc ctgagagagt tgcagcaagc
     2821 ggtccacgct ggtttgcccc agcaggcgaa aatcctgttt gatggtggtt aacggcggga
     2881 tataacatga gctgtcttcg gtatcgtcgt atcccactac cgagatgtcc gcaccaacgc
     2941 gcagcccgga ctcggtaatg gcgcgcattg cgcccagcgc catctgatcg ttggcaacca
     3001 gcatcgcagt gggaacgatg ccctcattca gcatttgcat ggtttgttga aaaccggaca
     3061 tggcactcca gtcgccttcc cgttccgcta tcggctgaat ttgattgcga gtgagatatt
     3121 tatgccagcc agccagacgc agacgcgccg agacagaact taatgggccc gctaacagcg
     3181 cgatttgctg gtgacccaat gcgaccagat gctccacgcc cagtcgcgta ccgtcttcat
     3241 gggagaaaat aatactgttg atgggtgtct ggtcagagac atcaagaaat aacgccggaa
     3301 cattagtgca ggcagcttcc acagcaatgg catcctggtc atccagcgga tagttaatga
     3361 tcagcccact gacgcgttgc gcgagaagat tgtgcaccgc cgctttacag gcttcgacgc
     3421 cgcttcgttc taccatcgac accaccacgc tggcacccag ttgatcggcg cgagatttaa
     3481 tcgccgcgac aatttgcgac ggcgcgtgca gggccagact ggaggtggca acgccaatca
     3541 gcaacgactg tttgcccgcc agttgttgtg ccacgcggtt gggaatgtaa ttcagctccg
     3601 ccatcgccgc ttccactttt tcccgcgttt tcgcagaaac gtggctggcc tggttcacca
     3661 cgcgggaaac ggtctgataa gagacaccgg catactctgc gacatcgtat aacgttactg
     3721 gtttcac
//
