# Supplementary material for: Genetically encoded RNA strand exchange circuits for programmable protein expression and computation in cells
Source: bioRxiv preprint, doi:10.1101/2025.09.24.678369, version 1 (2025-09-24)
Supplement: Plasmid GenBank files [file 678369_file04.zip › Supplementary File 2/pACYC - Io2 O_5.gb]

LOCUS       pACYC_-_Io2_+_O_5       3930 bp ds-DNA     circular     21-SEP-2025
DEFINITION  .
FEATURES             Location/Qualifiers
     primer          32..55
                     /label="Duet_seq_fwd"
                     /note="sequence: cgctatcatgccataccgcgaaag"
                     /ApEinfo_revcolor="#faac61"
                     /ApEinfo_fwdcolor="#faac61"
     primer          81..100
                     /label="ACYCDuetUP1\Primer\#71178-3"
                     /ApEinfo_revcolor="#75c6a9"
                     /ApEinfo_fwdcolor="#75c6a9"
     misc_feature    104..143
                     /label="U1"
                     /ApEinfo_revcolor="#ff9ccd"
                     /ApEinfo_fwdcolor="#ff9ccd"
                     /note="GA homology domain"
     misc_feature    147..163
                     /label="T7 promoter"
                     /ApEinfo_revcolor="#84b0dc"
                     /ApEinfo_fwdcolor="#84b0dc"
     misc_feature    164..179
                     /label="5hp-gaaa"
                     /ApEinfo_revcolor="#c6c9d1"
                     /ApEinfo_fwdcolor="#c6c9d1"
     misc_feature    197..243
                     /label="Thyb1"
                     /ApEinfo_revcolor="#c6c9d1"
                     /ApEinfo_fwdcolor="#c6c9d1"
     misc_feature    244..306
                     /label="plmJn"
                     /ApEinfo_revcolor="#f8d3a9"
                     /ApEinfo_fwdcolor="#f8d3a9"
     misc_feature    307..346
                     /label="U2"
                     /ApEinfo_revcolor="#b1ff67"
                     /ApEinfo_fwdcolor="#b1ff67"
     misc_feature    350..366
                     /label="T7 promoter"
                     /ApEinfo_revcolor="#9eafd2"
                     /ApEinfo_fwdcolor="#9eafd2"
     misc_feature    367..382
                     /label="5hp"
                     /ApEinfo_revcolor="#9eafd2"
                     /ApEinfo_fwdcolor="#9eafd2"
     misc_feature    432..475
                     /label="Thyb6"
                     /ApEinfo_revcolor="#c7b0e3"
                     /ApEinfo_fwdcolor="#c7b0e3"
     misc_feature    476..531
                     /label="riboJn"
                     /ApEinfo_revcolor="#b4abac"
                     /ApEinfo_fwdcolor="#b4abac"
     misc_feature    532..571
                     /label="Ux"
                     /ApEinfo_revcolor="#ffef86"
                     /ApEinfo_fwdcolor="#ffef86"
                     /note="GA homology domain"
     primer          532..596
                     /label="pDuet_BB_ds_fwd_Ux"
                     /note="sequence: CCAGGATACATAGATTACCACAACTCCGAGCCCTTCCACCctgaaacctcaggcatttgagaagc"
                     /ApEinfo_revcolor="#f58a5e"
                     /ApEinfo_fwdcolor="#f58a5e"
     primer          complement(601..623)
                     /label="Duet_seq_rev"
                     /note="sequence: tgactaccggaagcagtgtgacc"
                     /ApEinfo_revcolor="#c6c9d1"
                     /ApEinfo_fwdcolor="#c6c9d1"
     CDS             complement(791..1450)
                     /label="CAT"
                     /ApEinfo_revcolor="#c6c9d1"
                     /ApEinfo_fwdcolor="#c6c9d1"
     rep_origin      1812..2724
                     /label="P15A\ori"
                     /ApEinfo_revcolor="#84b0dc"
                     /ApEinfo_fwdcolor="#84b0dc"
     CDS             complement(2848..3930)
                     /label="lacI"
                     /ApEinfo_revcolor="#9eafd2"
                     /ApEinfo_fwdcolor="#9eafd2"
ORIGIN
        1 attcaccacc ctgaattgac tctcttccgg gcgctatcat gccataccgc gaaaggtttt
       61 gcgccattcg atggtgtccg ggatctcgac gctctccctt atgCATTACT CGCATCCATT
      121 CTCAGGCTGT CTCGTCTCGT CTCTTCTAAT ACGACTCACT ATAGGGAGAG AAATCTCCCA
      181 AACATACCTA CCTTCAatat cAAACAGATA GGCCCTCttc gGAGGGCCta tctgttTTTT
      241 TTTAGTCATA AGTCTGGGCT AAGCCCACTG ATGAGTCGCT GAAATGCGAC GAAACTTATG
      301 ACCCTCGCTG GGAGTTCGTA GACGGAAACA AACGCAGAAT CCAAGCTTCT AATACGACTC
      361 ACTATAGGGA GATTCGTCTC CCAAATACTT AATACAAAAT AATCACTTCA CAACATCAAC
      421 TATACTACTT CatatcAGAT AACAGATACt tcgGtatctg ttatctgttT TTTTTAGCTG
      481 TCACCGGATG TGCTTTCCGG TCTGATGAGT CCGTGAGGAC GAAACAGCCT CCCAGGATAC
      541 ATAGATTACC ACAACTCCGA GCCCTTCCAC Cctgaaacct caggcatttg agaagcacac
      601 ggtcacactg cttccggtag tcaataaacc ggtaaaccag caatagacat aagcggctat
      661 ttaacgaccc tgccctgaac cgacgaccgg gtcgaatttg ctttcgaatt tctgccattc
      721 atccgcttat tatcacttat tcaggcgtag caccaggcgt ttaagggcac caataactgc
      781 cttaaaaaaa ttacgccccg ccctgccact catcgcagta ctgttgtaat tcattaagca
      841 ttctgccgac atggaagcca tcacagacgg catgatgaac ctgaatcgcc agcggcatca
      901 gcaccttgtc gccttgcgta taatatttgc ccatagtgaa aacgggggcg aagaagttgt
      961 ccatattggc cacgtttaaa tcaaaactgg tgaaactcac ccagggattg gctgagacga
     1021 aaaacatatt ctcaataaac cctttaggga aataggccag gttttcaccg taacacgcca
     1081 catcttgcga atatatgtgt agaaactgcc ggaaatcgtc gtggtattca ctccagagcg
     1141 atgaaaacgt ttcagtttgc tcatggaaaa cggtgtaaca agggtgaaca ctatcccata
     1201 tcaccagctc accgtctttc attgccatac ggaactccgg atgagcattc atcaggcggg
     1261 caagaatgtg aataaaggcc ggataaaact tgtgcttatt tttctttacg gtctttaaaa
     1321 aggccgtaat atccagctga acggtctggt tataggtaca ttgagcaact gactgaaatg
     1381 cctcaaaatg ttctttacga tgccattggg atatatcaac ggtggtatat ccagtgattt
     1441 ttttctccat tttagcttcc ttagctcctg aaaatctcga taactcaaaa aatacgcccg
     1501 gtagtgatct tatttcatta tggtgaaagt tggaacctct tacgtgccga tcaacgtctc
     1561 attttcgcca aaagttggcc cagggcttcc cggtatcaac agggacacca ggatttattt
     1621 attctgcgaa gtgatcttcc gtcacaggta tttattcggc gcaaagtgcg tcgggtgatg
     1681 ctgccaactt actgatttag tgtatgatgg tgtttttgag gtgctccagt ggcttctgtt
     1741 tctatcagct gtccctcctg ttcagctact gacggggtgg tgcgtaacgg caaaagcacc
     1801 gccggacatc agcgctagcg gagtgtatac tggcttacta tgttggcact gatgagggtg
     1861 tcagtgaagt gcttcatgtg gcaggagaaa aaaggctgca ccggtgcgtc agcagaatat
     1921 gtgatacagg atatattccg cttcctcgct cactgactcg ctacgctcgg tcgttcgact
     1981 gcggcgagcg gaaatggctt acgaacgggg cggagatttc ctggaagatg ccaggaagat
     2041 acttaacagg gaagtgagag ggccgcggca aagccgtttt tccataggct ccgcccccct
     2101 gacaagcatc acgaaatctg acgctcaaat cagtggtggc gaaacccgac aggactataa
     2161 agataccagg cgtttcccct ggcggctccc tcgtgcgctc tcctgttcct gcctttcggt
     2221 ttaccggtgt cattccgctg ttatggccgc gtttgtctca ttccacgcct gacactcagt
     2281 tccgggtagg cagttcgctc caagctggac tgtatgcacg aaccccccgt tcagtccgac
     2341 cgctgcgcct tatccggtaa ctatcgtctt gagtccaacc cggaaagaca tgcaaaagca
     2401 ccactggcag cagccactgg taattgattt agaggagtta gtcttgaagt catgcgccgg
     2461 ttaaggctaa actgaaagga caagttttgg tgactgcgct cctccaagcc agttacctcg
     2521 gttcaaagag ttggtagctc agagaacctt cgaaaaaccg ccctgcaagg cggttttttc
     2581 gttttcagag caagagatta cgcgcagacc aaaacgatct caagaagatc atcttattaa
     2641 tcagataaaa tatttctaga tttcagtgca atttatctct tcaaatgtag cacctgaagt
     2701 cagccccata cgatataagt tgtaattctc atgttagtca tgccccgcgc ccaccggaag
     2761 gagctgactg ggttgaaggc tctcaagggc atcggtcgag atcccggtgc ctaatgagtg
     2821 agctaactta cattaattgc gttgcgctca ctgcccgctt tccagtcggg aaacctgtcg
     2881 tgccagctgc attaatgaat cggccaacgc gcggggagag gcggtttgcg tattgggcgc
     2941 cagggtggtt tttcttttca ccagtgagac gggcaacagc tgattgccct tcaccgcctg
     3001 gccctgagag agttgcagca agcggtccac gctggtttgc cccagcaggc gaaaatcctg
     3061 tttgatggtg gttaacggcg ggatataaca tgagctgtct tcggtatcgt cgtatcccac
     3121 taccgagatg tccgcaccaa cgcgcagccc ggactcggta atggcgcgca ttgcgcccag
     3181 cgccatctga tcgttggcaa ccagcatcgc agtgggaacg atgccctcat tcagcatttg
     3241 catggtttgt tgaaaaccgg acatggcact ccagtcgcct tcccgttccg ctatcggctg
     3301 aatttgattg cgagtgagat atttatgcca gccagccaga cgcagacgcg ccgagacaga
     3361 acttaatggg cccgctaaca gcgcgatttg ctggtgaccc aatgcgacca gatgctccac
     3421 gcccagtcgc gtaccgtctt catgggagaa aataatactg ttgatgggtg tctggtcaga
     3481 gacatcaaga aataacgccg gaacattagt gcaggcagct tccacagcaa tggcatcctg
     3541 gtcatccagc ggatagttaa tgatcagccc actgacgcgt tgcgcgagaa gattgtgcac
     3601 cgccgcttta caggcttcga cgccgcttcg ttctaccatc gacaccacca cgctggcacc
     3661 cagttgatcg gcgcgagatt taatcgccgc gacaatttgc gacggcgcgt gcagggccag
     3721 actggaggtg gcaacgccaa tcagcaacga ctgtttgccc gccagttgtt gtgccacgcg
     3781 gttgggaatg taattcagct ccgccatcgc cgcttccact ttttcccgcg ttttcgcaga
     3841 aacgtggctg gcctggttca ccacgcggga aacggtctga taagagacac cggcatactc
     3901 tgcgacatcg tataacgtta ctggtttcac
//
