# Supplementary material for: Genetically encoded RNA strand exchange circuits for programmable protein expression and computation in cells
Source: bioRxiv preprint, doi:10.1101/2025.09.24.678369, version 1 (2025-09-24)
Supplement: Plasmid GenBank files [file 678369_file04.zip › Supplementary File 2/pACYC - Io3 Io2 Iox.gb]

LOCUS       pACYC_-_Io3_+_Io2_+_Iox 4095 bp ds-DNA     circular     21-SEP-2025
DEFINITION  .
FEATURES             Location/Qualifiers
     primer          32..55
                     /label="Duet_seq_fwd"
                     /note="sequence: cgctatcatgccataccgcgaaag"
                     /ApEinfo_revcolor="#faac61"
                     /ApEinfo_fwdcolor="#faac61"
     primer          81..100
                     /label="ACYCDuetUP1\Primer\#71178-3"
                     /ApEinfo_revcolor="#75c6a9"
                     /ApEinfo_fwdcolor="#75c6a9"
     misc_feature    104..143
                     /label="U1"
                     /ApEinfo_revcolor="#ff9ccd"
                     /ApEinfo_fwdcolor="#ff9ccd"
                     /note="GA homology domain"
     misc_feature    147..163
                     /label="T7 promoter"
                     /ApEinfo_revcolor="#b4abac"
                     /ApEinfo_fwdcolor="#b4abac"
     misc_feature    164..179
                     /label="5hp-cttg"
                     /ApEinfo_revcolor="#ff9ccd"
                     /ApEinfo_fwdcolor="#ff9ccd"
     misc_feature    197..239
                     /label="Thyb3"
                     /ApEinfo_revcolor="#f8d3a9"
                     /ApEinfo_fwdcolor="#f8d3a9"
     misc_feature    241..299
                     /label="sarJn"
                     /ApEinfo_revcolor="#f8d3a9"
                     /ApEinfo_fwdcolor="#f8d3a9"
     misc_feature    300..339
                     /label="U3"
                     /ApEinfo_revcolor="#c6c9d1"
                     /ApEinfo_fwdcolor="#c6c9d1"
     misc_feature    343..359
                     /label="T7 promoter"
                     /ApEinfo_revcolor="#84b0dc"
                     /ApEinfo_fwdcolor="#84b0dc"
     misc_feature    360..375
                     /label="5hp-gaaa"
                     /ApEinfo_revcolor="#c6c9d1"
                     /ApEinfo_fwdcolor="#c6c9d1"
     misc_feature    393..439
                     /label="Thyb1"
                     /ApEinfo_revcolor="#c6c9d1"
                     /ApEinfo_fwdcolor="#c6c9d1"
     misc_feature    440..502
                     /label="plmJn"
                     /ApEinfo_revcolor="#f8d3a9"
                     /ApEinfo_fwdcolor="#f8d3a9"
     misc_feature    503..542
                     /label="U2"
                     /ApEinfo_revcolor="#b1ff67"
                     /ApEinfo_fwdcolor="#b1ff67"
     misc_feature    546..562
                     /label="T7 promoter"
                     /ApEinfo_revcolor="#9eafd2"
                     /ApEinfo_fwdcolor="#9eafd2"
     misc_feature    563..578
                     /label="5hp"
                     /ApEinfo_revcolor="#9eafd2"
                     /ApEinfo_fwdcolor="#9eafd2"
     misc_feature    596..640
                     /label="T7t"
                     /ApEinfo_revcolor="#75c6a9"
                     /ApEinfo_fwdcolor="#75c6a9"
     misc_feature    641..696
                     /label="riboJn"
                     /ApEinfo_revcolor="#b4abac"
                     /ApEinfo_fwdcolor="#b4abac"
     misc_feature    697..736
                     /label="Ux"
                     /ApEinfo_revcolor="#ffef86"
                     /ApEinfo_fwdcolor="#ffef86"
                     /note="GA homology domain"
     primer          697..761
                     /label="pDuet_BB_ds_fwd_Ux"
                     /note="sequence: CCAGGATACATAGATTACCACAACTCCGAGCCCTTCCACCctgaaacctcaggcatttgagaagc"
                     /ApEinfo_revcolor="#f58a5e"
                     /ApEinfo_fwdcolor="#f58a5e"
     primer          complement(766..788)
                     /label="Duet_seq_rev"
                     /note="sequence: tgactaccggaagcagtgtgacc"
                     /ApEinfo_revcolor="#c6c9d1"
                     /ApEinfo_fwdcolor="#c6c9d1"
     CDS             complement(956..1615)
                     /label="CAT"
                     /ApEinfo_revcolor="#c6c9d1"
                     /ApEinfo_fwdcolor="#c6c9d1"
     rep_origin      1977..2889
                     /label="P15A\ori"
                     /ApEinfo_revcolor="#84b0dc"
                     /ApEinfo_fwdcolor="#84b0dc"
     CDS             complement(3013..4095)
                     /label="lacI"
                     /ApEinfo_revcolor="#9eafd2"
                     /ApEinfo_fwdcolor="#9eafd2"
ORIGIN
        1 attcaccacc ctgaattgac tctcttccgg gcgctatcat gccataccgc gaaaggtttt
       61 gcgccattcg atggtgtccg ggatctcgac gctctccctt atgCATTACT CGCATCCATT
      121 CTCAGGCTGT CTCGTCTCGT CTCTTCTAAT ACGACTCACT ATAGGGAGAC TTGTCTCCCA
      181 CAACCTCTTC ATTAACatat cAACAGATAG GCCGCttcgG CGGCCtatct gttTTTTTTA
      241 GACTGTCGCC GGATGTGTAT CCGACCTGAC GATGGCCCAA AAGGGCCGAA ACAGTCCTCG
      301 CACTGAAGGT CCTCAATCGC ACTGGAAACA TCAAGGTCGT TCTAATACGA CTCACTATAG
      361 GGAGAGAAAT CTCCCAAACA TACCTACCTT CAatatcAAA CAGATAGGCC CTCttcgGAG
      421 GGCCtatctg ttTTTTTTTA GTCATAAGTC TGGGCTAAGC CCACTGATGA GTCGCTGAAA
      481 TGCGACGAAA CTTATGACCC TCGCTGGGAG TTCGTAGACG GAAACAAACG CAGAATCCAA
      541 GCTTCTAATA CGACTCACTA TAGGGAGATT CGTCTCCCAA TCAATAACAT ATGTGATATA
      601 ACCCCTTGGG GCCTCTAAAC GGGTCTTGAG GGGTTTTTTG AGCTGTCACC GGATGTGCTT
      661 TCCGGTCTGA TGAGTCCGTG AGGACGAAAC AGCCTCCCAG GATACATAGA TTACCACAAC
      721 TCCGAGCCCT TCCACCctga aacctcaggc atttgagaag cacacggtca cactgcttcc
      781 ggtagtcaat aaaccggtaa accagcaata gacataagcg gctatttaac gaccctgccc
      841 tgaaccgacg accgggtcga atttgctttc gaatttctgc cattcatccg cttattatca
      901 cttattcagg cgtagcacca ggcgtttaag ggcaccaata actgccttaa aaaaattacg
      961 ccccgccctg ccactcatcg cagtactgtt gtaattcatt aagcattctg ccgacatgga
     1021 agccatcaca gacggcatga tgaacctgaa tcgccagcgg catcagcacc ttgtcgcctt
     1081 gcgtataata tttgcccata gtgaaaacgg gggcgaagaa gttgtccata ttggccacgt
     1141 ttaaatcaaa actggtgaaa ctcacccagg gattggctga gacgaaaaac atattctcaa
     1201 taaacccttt agggaaatag gccaggtttt caccgtaaca cgccacatct tgcgaatata
     1261 tgtgtagaaa ctgccggaaa tcgtcgtggt attcactcca gagcgatgaa aacgtttcag
     1321 tttgctcatg gaaaacggtg taacaagggt gaacactatc ccatatcacc agctcaccgt
     1381 ctttcattgc catacggaac tccggatgag cattcatcag gcgggcaaga atgtgaataa
     1441 aggccggata aaacttgtgc ttatttttct ttacggtctt taaaaaggcc gtaatatcca
     1501 gctgaacggt ctggttatag gtacattgag caactgactg aaatgcctca aaatgttctt
     1561 tacgatgcca ttgggatata tcaacggtgg tatatccagt gatttttttc tccattttag
     1621 cttccttagc tcctgaaaat ctcgataact caaaaaatac gcccggtagt gatcttattt
     1681 cattatggtg aaagttggaa cctcttacgt gccgatcaac gtctcatttt cgccaaaagt
     1741 tggcccaggg cttcccggta tcaacaggga caccaggatt tatttattct gcgaagtgat
     1801 cttccgtcac aggtatttat tcggcgcaaa gtgcgtcggg tgatgctgcc aacttactga
     1861 tttagtgtat gatggtgttt ttgaggtgct ccagtggctt ctgtttctat cagctgtccc
     1921 tcctgttcag ctactgacgg ggtggtgcgt aacggcaaaa gcaccgccgg acatcagcgc
     1981 tagcggagtg tatactggct tactatgttg gcactgatga gggtgtcagt gaagtgcttc
     2041 atgtggcagg agaaaaaagg ctgcaccggt gcgtcagcag aatatgtgat acaggatata
     2101 ttccgcttcc tcgctcactg actcgctacg ctcggtcgtt cgactgcggc gagcggaaat
     2161 ggcttacgaa cggggcggag atttcctgga agatgccagg aagatactta acagggaagt
     2221 gagagggccg cggcaaagcc gtttttccat aggctccgcc cccctgacaa gcatcacgaa
     2281 atctgacgct caaatcagtg gtggcgaaac ccgacaggac tataaagata ccaggcgttt
     2341 cccctggcgg ctccctcgtg cgctctcctg ttcctgcctt tcggtttacc ggtgtcattc
     2401 cgctgttatg gccgcgtttg tctcattcca cgcctgacac tcagttccgg gtaggcagtt
     2461 cgctccaagc tggactgtat gcacgaaccc cccgttcagt ccgaccgctg cgccttatcc
     2521 ggtaactatc gtcttgagtc caacccggaa agacatgcaa aagcaccact ggcagcagcc
     2581 actggtaatt gatttagagg agttagtctt gaagtcatgc gccggttaag gctaaactga
     2641 aaggacaagt tttggtgact gcgctcctcc aagccagtta cctcggttca aagagttggt
     2701 agctcagaga accttcgaaa aaccgccctg caaggcggtt ttttcgtttt cagagcaaga
     2761 gattacgcgc agaccaaaac gatctcaaga agatcatctt attaatcaga taaaatattt
     2821 ctagatttca gtgcaattta tctcttcaaa tgtagcacct gaagtcagcc ccatacgata
     2881 taagttgtaa ttctcatgtt agtcatgccc cgcgcccacc ggaaggagct gactgggttg
     2941 aaggctctca agggcatcgg tcgagatccc ggtgcctaat gagtgagcta acttacatta
     3001 attgcgttgc gctcactgcc cgctttccag tcgggaaacc tgtcgtgcca gctgcattaa
     3061 tgaatcggcc aacgcgcggg gagaggcggt ttgcgtattg ggcgccaggg tggtttttct
     3121 tttcaccagt gagacgggca acagctgatt gcccttcacc gcctggccct gagagagttg
     3181 cagcaagcgg tccacgctgg tttgccccag caggcgaaaa tcctgtttga tggtggttaa
     3241 cggcgggata taacatgagc tgtcttcggt atcgtcgtat cccactaccg agatgtccgc
     3301 accaacgcgc agcccggact cggtaatggc gcgcattgcg cccagcgcca tctgatcgtt
     3361 ggcaaccagc atcgcagtgg gaacgatgcc ctcattcagc atttgcatgg tttgttgaaa
     3421 accggacatg gcactccagt cgccttcccg ttccgctatc ggctgaattt gattgcgagt
     3481 gagatattta tgccagccag ccagacgcag acgcgccgag acagaactta atgggcccgc
     3541 taacagcgcg atttgctggt gacccaatgc gaccagatgc tccacgccca gtcgcgtacc
     3601 gtcttcatgg gagaaaataa tactgttgat gggtgtctgg tcagagacat caagaaataa
     3661 cgccggaaca ttagtgcagg cagcttccac agcaatggca tcctggtcat ccagcggata
     3721 gttaatgatc agcccactga cgcgttgcgc gagaagattg tgcaccgccg ctttacaggc
     3781 ttcgacgccg cttcgttcta ccatcgacac caccacgctg gcacccagtt gatcggcgcg
     3841 agatttaatc gccgcgacaa tttgcgacgg cgcgtgcagg gccagactgg aggtggcaac
     3901 gccaatcagc aacgactgtt tgcccgccag ttgttgtgcc acgcggttgg gaatgtaatt
     3961 cagctccgcc atcgccgctt ccactttttc ccgcgttttc gcagaaacgt ggctggcctg
     4021 gttcaccacg cgggaaacgg tctgataaga gacaccggca tactctgcga catcgtataa
     4081 cgttactggt ttcac
//
