# Supplementary material for: Genetically encoded RNA strand exchange circuits for programmable protein expression and computation in cells
Source: bioRxiv preprint, doi:10.1101/2025.09.24.678369, version 1 (2025-09-24)
Supplement: Plasmid GenBank files [file 678369_file04.zip › Supplementary File 2/pACYC - Io3 Io2 O_5.gb]

LOCUS       pACYC_-_Io3_+_Io2_+_O_5 4126 bp ds-DNA     circular     21-SEP-2025
DEFINITION  .
FEATURES             Location/Qualifiers
     primer          32..55
                     /label="Duet_seq_fwd"
                     /note="sequence: cgctatcatgccataccgcgaaag"
                     /ApEinfo_revcolor="#faac61"
                     /ApEinfo_fwdcolor="#faac61"
     primer          81..100
                     /label="ACYCDuetUP1\Primer\#71178-3"
                     /ApEinfo_revcolor="#75c6a9"
                     /ApEinfo_fwdcolor="#75c6a9"
     misc_feature    104..143
                     /label="U1"
                     /ApEinfo_revcolor="#ff9ccd"
                     /ApEinfo_fwdcolor="#ff9ccd"
                     /note="GA homology domain"
     misc_feature    147..163
                     /label="T7 promoter"
                     /ApEinfo_revcolor="#b4abac"
                     /ApEinfo_fwdcolor="#b4abac"
     misc_feature    164..179
                     /label="5hp-cttg"
                     /ApEinfo_revcolor="#ff9ccd"
                     /ApEinfo_fwdcolor="#ff9ccd"
     misc_feature    197..239
                     /label="Thyb3"
                     /ApEinfo_revcolor="#f8d3a9"
                     /ApEinfo_fwdcolor="#f8d3a9"
     misc_feature    241..299
                     /label="sarJn"
                     /ApEinfo_revcolor="#f8d3a9"
                     /ApEinfo_fwdcolor="#f8d3a9"
     misc_feature    300..339
                     /label="U3"
                     /ApEinfo_revcolor="#c6c9d1"
                     /ApEinfo_fwdcolor="#c6c9d1"
     misc_feature    343..359
                     /label="T7 promoter"
                     /ApEinfo_revcolor="#84b0dc"
                     /ApEinfo_fwdcolor="#84b0dc"
     misc_feature    360..375
                     /label="5hp-gaaa"
                     /ApEinfo_revcolor="#c6c9d1"
                     /ApEinfo_fwdcolor="#c6c9d1"
     misc_feature    393..439
                     /label="Thyb1"
                     /ApEinfo_revcolor="#c6c9d1"
                     /ApEinfo_fwdcolor="#c6c9d1"
     misc_feature    440..502
                     /label="plmJn"
                     /ApEinfo_revcolor="#f8d3a9"
                     /ApEinfo_fwdcolor="#f8d3a9"
     misc_feature    503..542
                     /label="U2"
                     /ApEinfo_revcolor="#b1ff67"
                     /ApEinfo_fwdcolor="#b1ff67"
     misc_feature    546..562
                     /label="T7 promoter"
                     /ApEinfo_revcolor="#9eafd2"
                     /ApEinfo_fwdcolor="#9eafd2"
     misc_feature    563..578
                     /label="5hp"
                     /ApEinfo_revcolor="#9eafd2"
                     /ApEinfo_fwdcolor="#9eafd2"
     misc_feature    628..671
                     /label="Thyb6"
                     /ApEinfo_revcolor="#c7b0e3"
                     /ApEinfo_fwdcolor="#c7b0e3"
     misc_feature    672..727
                     /label="riboJn"
                     /ApEinfo_revcolor="#b4abac"
                     /ApEinfo_fwdcolor="#b4abac"
     misc_feature    728..767
                     /label="Ux"
                     /ApEinfo_revcolor="#ffef86"
                     /ApEinfo_fwdcolor="#ffef86"
                     /note="GA homology domain"
     primer          728..792
                     /label="pDuet_BB_ds_fwd_Ux"
                     /note="sequence: CCAGGATACATAGATTACCACAACTCCGAGCCCTTCCACCctgaaacctcaggcatttgagaagc"
                     /ApEinfo_revcolor="#f58a5e"
                     /ApEinfo_fwdcolor="#f58a5e"
     primer          complement(797..819)
                     /label="Duet_seq_rev"
                     /note="sequence: tgactaccggaagcagtgtgacc"
                     /ApEinfo_revcolor="#c6c9d1"
                     /ApEinfo_fwdcolor="#c6c9d1"
     CDS             complement(987..1646)
                     /label="CAT"
                     /ApEinfo_revcolor="#c6c9d1"
                     /ApEinfo_fwdcolor="#c6c9d1"
     rep_origin      2008..2920
                     /label="P15A\ori"
                     /ApEinfo_revcolor="#84b0dc"
                     /ApEinfo_fwdcolor="#84b0dc"
     CDS             complement(3044..4126)
                     /label="lacI"
                     /ApEinfo_revcolor="#9eafd2"
                     /ApEinfo_fwdcolor="#9eafd2"
ORIGIN
        1 attcaccacc ctgaattgac tctcttccgg gcgctatcat gccataccgc gaaaggtttt
       61 gcgccattcg atggtgtccg ggatctcgac gctctccctt atgCATTACT CGCATCCATT
      121 CTCAGGCTGT CTCGTCTCGT CTCTTCTAAT ACGACTCACT ATAGGGAGAC TTGTCTCCCA
      181 CAACCTCTTC ATTAACatat cAACAGATAG GCCGCttcgG CGGCCtatct gttTTTTTTA
      241 GACTGTCGCC GGATGTGTAT CCGACCTGAC GATGGCCCAA AAGGGCCGAA ACAGTCCTCG
      301 CACTGAAGGT CCTCAATCGC ACTGGAAACA TCAAGGTCGT TCTAATACGA CTCACTATAG
      361 GGAGAGAAAT CTCCCAAACA TACCTACCTT CAatatcAAA CAGATAGGCC CTCttcgGAG
      421 GGCCtatctg ttTTTTTTTA GTCATAAGTC TGGGCTAAGC CCACTGATGA GTCGCTGAAA
      481 TGCGACGAAA CTTATGACCC TCGCTGGGAG TTCGTAGACG GAAACAAACG CAGAATCCAA
      541 GCTTCTAATA CGACTCACTA TAGGGAGATT CGTCTCCCAA ATACTTAATA CAAAATAATC
      601 ACTTCACAAC ATCAACTATA CTACTTCata tcAGATAACA GATACttcgG tatctgttat
      661 ctgttTTTTT TAGCTGTCAC CGGATGTGCT TTCCGGTCTG ATGAGTCCGT GAGGACGAAA
      721 CAGCCTCCCA GGATACATAG ATTACCACAA CTCCGAGCCC TTCCACCctg aaacctcagg
      781 catttgagaa gcacacggtc acactgcttc cggtagtcaa taaaccggta aaccagcaat
      841 agacataagc ggctatttaa cgaccctgcc ctgaaccgac gaccgggtcg aatttgcttt
      901 cgaatttctg ccattcatcc gcttattatc acttattcag gcgtagcacc aggcgtttaa
      961 gggcaccaat aactgcctta aaaaaattac gccccgccct gccactcatc gcagtactgt
     1021 tgtaattcat taagcattct gccgacatgg aagccatcac agacggcatg atgaacctga
     1081 atcgccagcg gcatcagcac cttgtcgcct tgcgtataat atttgcccat agtgaaaacg
     1141 ggggcgaaga agttgtccat attggccacg tttaaatcaa aactggtgaa actcacccag
     1201 ggattggctg agacgaaaaa catattctca ataaaccctt tagggaaata ggccaggttt
     1261 tcaccgtaac acgccacatc ttgcgaatat atgtgtagaa actgccggaa atcgtcgtgg
     1321 tattcactcc agagcgatga aaacgtttca gtttgctcat ggaaaacggt gtaacaaggg
     1381 tgaacactat cccatatcac cagctcaccg tctttcattg ccatacggaa ctccggatga
     1441 gcattcatca ggcgggcaag aatgtgaata aaggccggat aaaacttgtg cttatttttc
     1501 tttacggtct ttaaaaaggc cgtaatatcc agctgaacgg tctggttata ggtacattga
     1561 gcaactgact gaaatgcctc aaaatgttct ttacgatgcc attgggatat atcaacggtg
     1621 gtatatccag tgattttttt ctccatttta gcttccttag ctcctgaaaa tctcgataac
     1681 tcaaaaaata cgcccggtag tgatcttatt tcattatggt gaaagttgga acctcttacg
     1741 tgccgatcaa cgtctcattt tcgccaaaag ttggcccagg gcttcccggt atcaacaggg
     1801 acaccaggat ttatttattc tgcgaagtga tcttccgtca caggtattta ttcggcgcaa
     1861 agtgcgtcgg gtgatgctgc caacttactg atttagtgta tgatggtgtt tttgaggtgc
     1921 tccagtggct tctgtttcta tcagctgtcc ctcctgttca gctactgacg gggtggtgcg
     1981 taacggcaaa agcaccgccg gacatcagcg ctagcggagt gtatactggc ttactatgtt
     2041 ggcactgatg agggtgtcag tgaagtgctt catgtggcag gagaaaaaag gctgcaccgg
     2101 tgcgtcagca gaatatgtga tacaggatat attccgcttc ctcgctcact gactcgctac
     2161 gctcggtcgt tcgactgcgg cgagcggaaa tggcttacga acggggcgga gatttcctgg
     2221 aagatgccag gaagatactt aacagggaag tgagagggcc gcggcaaagc cgtttttcca
     2281 taggctccgc ccccctgaca agcatcacga aatctgacgc tcaaatcagt ggtggcgaaa
     2341 cccgacagga ctataaagat accaggcgtt tcccctggcg gctccctcgt gcgctctcct
     2401 gttcctgcct ttcggtttac cggtgtcatt ccgctgttat ggccgcgttt gtctcattcc
     2461 acgcctgaca ctcagttccg ggtaggcagt tcgctccaag ctggactgta tgcacgaacc
     2521 ccccgttcag tccgaccgct gcgccttatc cggtaactat cgtcttgagt ccaacccgga
     2581 aagacatgca aaagcaccac tggcagcagc cactggtaat tgatttagag gagttagtct
     2641 tgaagtcatg cgccggttaa ggctaaactg aaaggacaag ttttggtgac tgcgctcctc
     2701 caagccagtt acctcggttc aaagagttgg tagctcagag aaccttcgaa aaaccgccct
     2761 gcaaggcggt tttttcgttt tcagagcaag agattacgcg cagaccaaaa cgatctcaag
     2821 aagatcatct tattaatcag ataaaatatt tctagatttc agtgcaattt atctcttcaa
     2881 atgtagcacc tgaagtcagc cccatacgat ataagttgta attctcatgt tagtcatgcc
     2941 ccgcgcccac cggaaggagc tgactgggtt gaaggctctc aagggcatcg gtcgagatcc
     3001 cggtgcctaa tgagtgagct aacttacatt aattgcgttg cgctcactgc ccgctttcca
     3061 gtcgggaaac ctgtcgtgcc agctgcatta atgaatcggc caacgcgcgg ggagaggcgg
     3121 tttgcgtatt gggcgccagg gtggtttttc ttttcaccag tgagacgggc aacagctgat
     3181 tgcccttcac cgcctggccc tgagagagtt gcagcaagcg gtccacgctg gtttgcccca
     3241 gcaggcgaaa atcctgtttg atggtggtta acggcgggat ataacatgag ctgtcttcgg
     3301 tatcgtcgta tcccactacc gagatgtccg caccaacgcg cagcccggac tcggtaatgg
     3361 cgcgcattgc gcccagcgcc atctgatcgt tggcaaccag catcgcagtg ggaacgatgc
     3421 cctcattcag catttgcatg gtttgttgaa aaccggacat ggcactccag tcgccttccc
     3481 gttccgctat cggctgaatt tgattgcgag tgagatattt atgccagcca gccagacgca
     3541 gacgcgccga gacagaactt aatgggcccg ctaacagcgc gatttgctgg tgacccaatg
     3601 cgaccagatg ctccacgccc agtcgcgtac cgtcttcatg ggagaaaata atactgttga
     3661 tgggtgtctg gtcagagaca tcaagaaata acgccggaac attagtgcag gcagcttcca
     3721 cagcaatggc atcctggtca tccagcggat agttaatgat cagcccactg acgcgttgcg
     3781 cgagaagatt gtgcaccgcc gctttacagg cttcgacgcc gcttcgttct accatcgaca
     3841 ccaccacgct ggcacccagt tgatcggcgc gagatttaat cgccgcgaca atttgcgacg
     3901 gcgcgtgcag ggccagactg gaggtggcaa cgccaatcag caacgactgt ttgcccgcca
     3961 gttgttgtgc cacgcggttg ggaatgtaat tcagctccgc catcgccgct tccacttttt
     4021 cccgcgtttt cgcagaaacg tggctggcct ggttcaccac gcgggaaacg gtctgataag
     4081 agacaccggc atactctgcg acatcgtata acgttactgg tttcac
//
