# Supplementary material for: Genetically encoded RNA strand exchange circuits for programmable protein expression and computation in cells
Source: bioRxiv preprint, doi:10.1101/2025.09.24.678369, version 1 (2025-09-24)
Supplement: Plasmid GenBank files [file 678369_file04.zip › Supplementary File 2/pACYC - Io3 O_4 Iox.gb]

LOCUS       pACYC_-_Io3_+_O_4_+_Iox 4128 bp ds-DNA     circular     21-SEP-2025
DEFINITION  .
FEATURES             Location/Qualifiers
     primer          32..55
                     /label="Duet_seq_fwd"
                     /note="sequence: cgctatcatgccataccgcgaaag"
                     /ApEinfo_revcolor="#faac61"
                     /ApEinfo_fwdcolor="#faac61"
     primer          81..100
                     /label="ACYCDuetUP1\Primer\#71178-3"
                     /ApEinfo_revcolor="#75c6a9"
                     /ApEinfo_fwdcolor="#75c6a9"
     misc_feature    104..143
                     /label="U1"
                     /ApEinfo_revcolor="#ff9ccd"
                     /ApEinfo_fwdcolor="#ff9ccd"
                     /note="GA homology domain"
     misc_feature    147..163
                     /label="T7 promoter"
                     /ApEinfo_revcolor="#b4abac"
                     /ApEinfo_fwdcolor="#b4abac"
     misc_feature    164..179
                     /label="5hp-cttg"
                     /ApEinfo_revcolor="#ff9ccd"
                     /ApEinfo_fwdcolor="#ff9ccd"
     misc_feature    197..239
                     /label="Thyb3"
                     /ApEinfo_revcolor="#f8d3a9"
                     /ApEinfo_fwdcolor="#f8d3a9"
     misc_feature    241..299
                     /label="sarJn"
                     /ApEinfo_revcolor="#f8d3a9"
                     /ApEinfo_fwdcolor="#f8d3a9"
     misc_feature    300..339
                     /label="U3"
                     /ApEinfo_revcolor="#c6c9d1"
                     /ApEinfo_fwdcolor="#c6c9d1"
     misc_feature    343..359
                     /label="T7 promoter"
                     /ApEinfo_revcolor="#84b0dc"
                     /ApEinfo_fwdcolor="#84b0dc"
     misc_feature    360..375
                     /label="5hp-gaaa"
                     /ApEinfo_revcolor="#c6c9d1"
                     /ApEinfo_fwdcolor="#c6c9d1"
     misc_feature    426..472
                     /label="Thyb1"
                     /ApEinfo_revcolor="#c6c9d1"
                     /ApEinfo_fwdcolor="#c6c9d1"
     misc_feature    473..535
                     /label="plmJn"
                     /ApEinfo_revcolor="#f8d3a9"
                     /ApEinfo_fwdcolor="#f8d3a9"
     misc_feature    536..575
                     /label="U2"
                     /ApEinfo_revcolor="#b1ff67"
                     /ApEinfo_fwdcolor="#b1ff67"
     misc_feature    579..595
                     /label="T7 promoter"
                     /ApEinfo_revcolor="#9eafd2"
                     /ApEinfo_fwdcolor="#9eafd2"
     misc_feature    596..611
                     /label="5hp"
                     /ApEinfo_revcolor="#9eafd2"
                     /ApEinfo_fwdcolor="#9eafd2"
     misc_feature    629..673
                     /label="T7t"
                     /ApEinfo_revcolor="#75c6a9"
                     /ApEinfo_fwdcolor="#75c6a9"
     misc_feature    674..729
                     /label="riboJn"
                     /ApEinfo_revcolor="#b4abac"
                     /ApEinfo_fwdcolor="#b4abac"
     misc_feature    730..769
                     /label="Ux"
                     /ApEinfo_revcolor="#ffef86"
                     /ApEinfo_fwdcolor="#ffef86"
                     /note="GA homology domain"
     primer          730..794
                     /label="pDuet_BB_ds_fwd_Ux"
                     /note="sequence: CCAGGATACATAGATTACCACAACTCCGAGCCCTTCCACCctgaaacctcaggcatttgagaagc"
                     /ApEinfo_revcolor="#f58a5e"
                     /ApEinfo_fwdcolor="#f58a5e"
     primer          complement(799..821)
                     /label="Duet_seq_rev"
                     /note="sequence: tgactaccggaagcagtgtgacc"
                     /ApEinfo_revcolor="#c6c9d1"
                     /ApEinfo_fwdcolor="#c6c9d1"
     CDS             complement(989..1648)
                     /label="CAT"
                     /ApEinfo_revcolor="#c6c9d1"
                     /ApEinfo_fwdcolor="#c6c9d1"
     rep_origin      2010..2922
                     /label="P15A\ori"
                     /ApEinfo_revcolor="#84b0dc"
                     /ApEinfo_fwdcolor="#84b0dc"
     CDS             complement(3046..4128)
                     /label="lacI"
                     /ApEinfo_revcolor="#9eafd2"
                     /ApEinfo_fwdcolor="#9eafd2"
ORIGIN
        1 attcaccacc ctgaattgac tctcttccgg gcgctatcat gccataccgc gaaaggtttt
       61 gcgccattcg atggtgtccg ggatctcgac gctctccctt atgCATTACT CGCATCCATT
      121 CTCAGGCTGT CTCGTCTCGT CTCTTCTAAT ACGACTCACT ATAGGGAGAC TTGTCTCCCA
      181 CAACCTCTTC ATTAACatat cAACAGATAG GCCGCttcgG CGGCCtatct gttTTTTTTA
      241 GACTGTCGCC GGATGTGTAT CCGACCTGAC GATGGCCCAA AAGGGCCGAA ACAGTCCTCG
      301 CACTGAAGGT CCTCAATCGC ACTGGAAACA TCAAGGTCGT TCTAATACGA CTCACTATAG
      361 GGAGAGAAAT CTCCCAATAC TTAATAAACA AAATAATCAC TTCACAACAT CAACTACTAA
      421 ACTTCatatc AAACAGATAG GCCCTCttcg GAGGGCCtat ctgttTTTTT TTAGTCATAA
      481 GTCTGGGCTA AGCCCACTGA TGAGTCGCTG AAATGCGACG AAACTTATGA CCCTCGCTGG
      541 GAGTTCGTAG ACGGAAACAA ACGCAGAATC CAAGCTTCTA ATACGACTCA CTATAGGGAG
      601 ATTCGTCTCC CAATCAATAA CATATGTGAT ATAACCCCTT GGGGCCTCTA AACGGGTCTT
      661 GAGGGGTTTT TTGAGCTGTC ACCGGATGTG CTTTCCGGTC TGATGAGTCC GTGAGGACGA
      721 AACAGCCTCC CAGGATACAT AGATTACCAC AACTCCGAGC CCTTCCACCc tgaaacctca
      781 ggcatttgag aagcacacgg tcacactgct tccggtagtc aataaaccgg taaaccagca
      841 atagacataa gcggctattt aacgaccctg ccctgaaccg acgaccgggt cgaatttgct
      901 ttcgaatttc tgccattcat ccgcttatta tcacttattc aggcgtagca ccaggcgttt
      961 aagggcacca ataactgcct taaaaaaatt acgccccgcc ctgccactca tcgcagtact
     1021 gttgtaattc attaagcatt ctgccgacat ggaagccatc acagacggca tgatgaacct
     1081 gaatcgccag cggcatcagc accttgtcgc cttgcgtata atatttgccc atagtgaaaa
     1141 cgggggcgaa gaagttgtcc atattggcca cgtttaaatc aaaactggtg aaactcaccc
     1201 agggattggc tgagacgaaa aacatattct caataaaccc tttagggaaa taggccaggt
     1261 tttcaccgta acacgccaca tcttgcgaat atatgtgtag aaactgccgg aaatcgtcgt
     1321 ggtattcact ccagagcgat gaaaacgttt cagtttgctc atggaaaacg gtgtaacaag
     1381 ggtgaacact atcccatatc accagctcac cgtctttcat tgccatacgg aactccggat
     1441 gagcattcat caggcgggca agaatgtgaa taaaggccgg ataaaacttg tgcttatttt
     1501 tctttacggt ctttaaaaag gccgtaatat ccagctgaac ggtctggtta taggtacatt
     1561 gagcaactga ctgaaatgcc tcaaaatgtt ctttacgatg ccattgggat atatcaacgg
     1621 tggtatatcc agtgattttt ttctccattt tagcttcctt agctcctgaa aatctcgata
     1681 actcaaaaaa tacgcccggt agtgatctta tttcattatg gtgaaagttg gaacctctta
     1741 cgtgccgatc aacgtctcat tttcgccaaa agttggccca gggcttcccg gtatcaacag
     1801 ggacaccagg atttatttat tctgcgaagt gatcttccgt cacaggtatt tattcggcgc
     1861 aaagtgcgtc gggtgatgct gccaacttac tgatttagtg tatgatggtg tttttgaggt
     1921 gctccagtgg cttctgtttc tatcagctgt ccctcctgtt cagctactga cggggtggtg
     1981 cgtaacggca aaagcaccgc cggacatcag cgctagcgga gtgtatactg gcttactatg
     2041 ttggcactga tgagggtgtc agtgaagtgc ttcatgtggc aggagaaaaa aggctgcacc
     2101 ggtgcgtcag cagaatatgt gatacaggat atattccgct tcctcgctca ctgactcgct
     2161 acgctcggtc gttcgactgc ggcgagcgga aatggcttac gaacggggcg gagatttcct
     2221 ggaagatgcc aggaagatac ttaacaggga agtgagaggg ccgcggcaaa gccgtttttc
     2281 cataggctcc gcccccctga caagcatcac gaaatctgac gctcaaatca gtggtggcga
     2341 aacccgacag gactataaag ataccaggcg tttcccctgg cggctccctc gtgcgctctc
     2401 ctgttcctgc ctttcggttt accggtgtca ttccgctgtt atggccgcgt ttgtctcatt
     2461 ccacgcctga cactcagttc cgggtaggca gttcgctcca agctggactg tatgcacgaa
     2521 ccccccgttc agtccgaccg ctgcgcctta tccggtaact atcgtcttga gtccaacccg
     2581 gaaagacatg caaaagcacc actggcagca gccactggta attgatttag aggagttagt
     2641 cttgaagtca tgcgccggtt aaggctaaac tgaaaggaca agttttggtg actgcgctcc
     2701 tccaagccag ttacctcggt tcaaagagtt ggtagctcag agaaccttcg aaaaaccgcc
     2761 ctgcaaggcg gttttttcgt tttcagagca agagattacg cgcagaccaa aacgatctca
     2821 agaagatcat cttattaatc agataaaata tttctagatt tcagtgcaat ttatctcttc
     2881 aaatgtagca cctgaagtca gccccatacg atataagttg taattctcat gttagtcatg
     2941 ccccgcgccc accggaagga gctgactggg ttgaaggctc tcaagggcat cggtcgagat
     3001 cccggtgcct aatgagtgag ctaacttaca ttaattgcgt tgcgctcact gcccgctttc
     3061 cagtcgggaa acctgtcgtg ccagctgcat taatgaatcg gccaacgcgc ggggagaggc
     3121 ggtttgcgta ttgggcgcca gggtggtttt tcttttcacc agtgagacgg gcaacagctg
     3181 attgcccttc accgcctggc cctgagagag ttgcagcaag cggtccacgc tggtttgccc
     3241 cagcaggcga aaatcctgtt tgatggtggt taacggcggg atataacatg agctgtcttc
     3301 ggtatcgtcg tatcccacta ccgagatgtc cgcaccaacg cgcagcccgg actcggtaat
     3361 ggcgcgcatt gcgcccagcg ccatctgatc gttggcaacc agcatcgcag tgggaacgat
     3421 gccctcattc agcatttgca tggtttgttg aaaaccggac atggcactcc agtcgccttc
     3481 ccgttccgct atcggctgaa tttgattgcg agtgagatat ttatgccagc cagccagacg
     3541 cagacgcgcc gagacagaac ttaatgggcc cgctaacagc gcgatttgct ggtgacccaa
     3601 tgcgaccaga tgctccacgc ccagtcgcgt accgtcttca tgggagaaaa taatactgtt
     3661 gatgggtgtc tggtcagaga catcaagaaa taacgccgga acattagtgc aggcagcttc
     3721 cacagcaatg gcatcctggt catccagcgg atagttaatg atcagcccac tgacgcgttg
     3781 cgcgagaaga ttgtgcaccg ccgctttaca ggcttcgacg ccgcttcgtt ctaccatcga
     3841 caccaccacg ctggcaccca gttgatcggc gcgagattta atcgccgcga caatttgcga
     3901 cggcgcgtgc agggccagac tggaggtggc aacgccaatc agcaacgact gtttgcccgc
     3961 cagttgttgt gccacgcggt tgggaatgta attcagctcc gccatcgccg cttccacttt
     4021 ttcccgcgtt ttcgcagaaa cgtggctggc ctggttcacc acgcgggaaa cggtctgata
     4081 agagacaccg gcatactctg cgacatcgta taacgttact ggtttcac
//
