# Supplementary material for: Genetically encoded RNA strand exchange circuits for programmable protein expression and computation in cells
Source: bioRxiv preprint, doi:10.1101/2025.09.24.678369, version 1 (2025-09-24)
Supplement: Plasmid GenBank files [file 678369_file04.zip › Supplementary File 2/pACYC - Io3 O_4 O_5.gb]

LOCUS       pACYC_-_Io3_+_O_4_+_O_5 4159 bp ds-DNA     circular     21-SEP-2025
DEFINITION  .
FEATURES             Location/Qualifiers
     primer          32..55
                     /label="Duet_seq_fwd"
                     /note="sequence: cgctatcatgccataccgcgaaag"
                     /ApEinfo_revcolor="#faac61"
                     /ApEinfo_fwdcolor="#faac61"
     primer          81..100
                     /label="ACYCDuetUP1\Primer\#71178-3"
                     /ApEinfo_revcolor="#75c6a9"
                     /ApEinfo_fwdcolor="#75c6a9"
     misc_feature    104..143
                     /label="U1"
                     /ApEinfo_revcolor="#ff9ccd"
                     /ApEinfo_fwdcolor="#ff9ccd"
                     /note="GA homology domain"
     misc_feature    147..163
                     /label="T7 promoter"
                     /ApEinfo_revcolor="#b4abac"
                     /ApEinfo_fwdcolor="#b4abac"
     misc_feature    164..179
                     /label="5hp-cttg"
                     /ApEinfo_revcolor="#ff9ccd"
                     /ApEinfo_fwdcolor="#ff9ccd"
     misc_feature    197..239
                     /label="Thyb3"
                     /ApEinfo_revcolor="#f8d3a9"
                     /ApEinfo_fwdcolor="#f8d3a9"
     misc_feature    241..299
                     /label="sarJn"
                     /ApEinfo_revcolor="#f8d3a9"
                     /ApEinfo_fwdcolor="#f8d3a9"
     misc_feature    300..339
                     /label="U3"
                     /ApEinfo_revcolor="#c6c9d1"
                     /ApEinfo_fwdcolor="#c6c9d1"
     misc_feature    343..359
                     /label="T7 promoter"
                     /ApEinfo_revcolor="#84b0dc"
                     /ApEinfo_fwdcolor="#84b0dc"
     misc_feature    360..375
                     /label="5hp-gaaa"
                     /ApEinfo_revcolor="#c6c9d1"
                     /ApEinfo_fwdcolor="#c6c9d1"
     misc_feature    426..472
                     /label="Thyb1"
                     /ApEinfo_revcolor="#c6c9d1"
                     /ApEinfo_fwdcolor="#c6c9d1"
     misc_feature    473..535
                     /label="plmJn"
                     /ApEinfo_revcolor="#f8d3a9"
                     /ApEinfo_fwdcolor="#f8d3a9"
     misc_feature    536..575
                     /label="U2"
                     /ApEinfo_revcolor="#b1ff67"
                     /ApEinfo_fwdcolor="#b1ff67"
     misc_feature    579..595
                     /label="T7 promoter"
                     /ApEinfo_revcolor="#9eafd2"
                     /ApEinfo_fwdcolor="#9eafd2"
     misc_feature    596..611
                     /label="5hp"
                     /ApEinfo_revcolor="#9eafd2"
                     /ApEinfo_fwdcolor="#9eafd2"
     misc_feature    661..704
                     /label="Thyb6"
                     /ApEinfo_revcolor="#c7b0e3"
                     /ApEinfo_fwdcolor="#c7b0e3"
     misc_feature    705..760
                     /label="riboJn"
                     /ApEinfo_revcolor="#b4abac"
                     /ApEinfo_fwdcolor="#b4abac"
     misc_feature    761..800
                     /label="Ux"
                     /ApEinfo_revcolor="#ffef86"
                     /ApEinfo_fwdcolor="#ffef86"
                     /note="GA homology domain"
     primer          761..825
                     /label="pDuet_BB_ds_fwd_Ux"
                     /note="sequence: CCAGGATACATAGATTACCACAACTCCGAGCCCTTCCACCctgaaacctcaggcatttgagaagc"
                     /ApEinfo_revcolor="#f58a5e"
                     /ApEinfo_fwdcolor="#f58a5e"
     primer          complement(830..852)
                     /label="Duet_seq_rev"
                     /note="sequence: tgactaccggaagcagtgtgacc"
                     /ApEinfo_revcolor="#c6c9d1"
                     /ApEinfo_fwdcolor="#c6c9d1"
     CDS             complement(1020..1679)
                     /label="CAT"
                     /ApEinfo_revcolor="#c6c9d1"
                     /ApEinfo_fwdcolor="#c6c9d1"
     rep_origin      2041..2953
                     /label="P15A\ori"
                     /ApEinfo_revcolor="#84b0dc"
                     /ApEinfo_fwdcolor="#84b0dc"
     CDS             complement(3077..4159)
                     /label="lacI"
                     /ApEinfo_revcolor="#9eafd2"
                     /ApEinfo_fwdcolor="#9eafd2"
ORIGIN
        1 attcaccacc ctgaattgac tctcttccgg gcgctatcat gccataccgc gaaaggtttt
       61 gcgccattcg atggtgtccg ggatctcgac gctctccctt atgCATTACT CGCATCCATT
      121 CTCAGGCTGT CTCGTCTCGT CTCTTCTAAT ACGACTCACT ATAGGGAGAC TTGTCTCCCA
      181 CAACCTCTTC ATTAACatat cAACAGATAG GCCGCttcgG CGGCCtatct gttTTTTTTA
      241 GACTGTCGCC GGATGTGTAT CCGACCTGAC GATGGCCCAA AAGGGCCGAA ACAGTCCTCG
      301 CACTGAAGGT CCTCAATCGC ACTGGAAACA TCAAGGTCGT TCTAATACGA CTCACTATAG
      361 GGAGAGAAAT CTCCCAATAC TTAATAAACA AAATAATCAC TTCACAACAT CAACTACTAA
      421 ACTTCatatc AAACAGATAG GCCCTCttcg GAGGGCCtat ctgttTTTTT TTAGTCATAA
      481 GTCTGGGCTA AGCCCACTGA TGAGTCGCTG AAATGCGACG AAACTTATGA CCCTCGCTGG
      541 GAGTTCGTAG ACGGAAACAA ACGCAGAATC CAAGCTTCTA ATACGACTCA CTATAGGGAG
      601 ATTCGTCTCC CAAATACTTA ATACAAAATA ATCACTTCAC AACATCAACT ATACTACTTC
      661 atatcAGATA ACAGATACtt cgGtatctgt tatctgttTT TTTTAGCTGT CACCGGATGT
      721 GCTTTCCGGT CTGATGAGTC CGTGAGGACG AAACAGCCTC CCAGGATACA TAGATTACCA
      781 CAACTCCGAG CCCTTCCACC ctgaaacctc aggcatttga gaagcacacg gtcacactgc
      841 ttccggtagt caataaaccg gtaaaccagc aatagacata agcggctatt taacgaccct
      901 gccctgaacc gacgaccggg tcgaatttgc tttcgaattt ctgccattca tccgcttatt
      961 atcacttatt caggcgtagc accaggcgtt taagggcacc aataactgcc ttaaaaaaat
     1021 tacgccccgc cctgccactc atcgcagtac tgttgtaatt cattaagcat tctgccgaca
     1081 tggaagccat cacagacggc atgatgaacc tgaatcgcca gcggcatcag caccttgtcg
     1141 ccttgcgtat aatatttgcc catagtgaaa acgggggcga agaagttgtc catattggcc
     1201 acgtttaaat caaaactggt gaaactcacc cagggattgg ctgagacgaa aaacatattc
     1261 tcaataaacc ctttagggaa ataggccagg ttttcaccgt aacacgccac atcttgcgaa
     1321 tatatgtgta gaaactgccg gaaatcgtcg tggtattcac tccagagcga tgaaaacgtt
     1381 tcagtttgct catggaaaac ggtgtaacaa gggtgaacac tatcccatat caccagctca
     1441 ccgtctttca ttgccatacg gaactccgga tgagcattca tcaggcgggc aagaatgtga
     1501 ataaaggccg gataaaactt gtgcttattt ttctttacgg tctttaaaaa ggccgtaata
     1561 tccagctgaa cggtctggtt ataggtacat tgagcaactg actgaaatgc ctcaaaatgt
     1621 tctttacgat gccattggga tatatcaacg gtggtatatc cagtgatttt tttctccatt
     1681 ttagcttcct tagctcctga aaatctcgat aactcaaaaa atacgcccgg tagtgatctt
     1741 atttcattat ggtgaaagtt ggaacctctt acgtgccgat caacgtctca ttttcgccaa
     1801 aagttggccc agggcttccc ggtatcaaca gggacaccag gatttattta ttctgcgaag
     1861 tgatcttccg tcacaggtat ttattcggcg caaagtgcgt cgggtgatgc tgccaactta
     1921 ctgatttagt gtatgatggt gtttttgagg tgctccagtg gcttctgttt ctatcagctg
     1981 tccctcctgt tcagctactg acggggtggt gcgtaacggc aaaagcaccg ccggacatca
     2041 gcgctagcgg agtgtatact ggcttactat gttggcactg atgagggtgt cagtgaagtg
     2101 cttcatgtgg caggagaaaa aaggctgcac cggtgcgtca gcagaatatg tgatacagga
     2161 tatattccgc ttcctcgctc actgactcgc tacgctcggt cgttcgactg cggcgagcgg
     2221 aaatggctta cgaacggggc ggagatttcc tggaagatgc caggaagata cttaacaggg
     2281 aagtgagagg gccgcggcaa agccgttttt ccataggctc cgcccccctg acaagcatca
     2341 cgaaatctga cgctcaaatc agtggtggcg aaacccgaca ggactataaa gataccaggc
     2401 gtttcccctg gcggctccct cgtgcgctct cctgttcctg cctttcggtt taccggtgtc
     2461 attccgctgt tatggccgcg tttgtctcat tccacgcctg acactcagtt ccgggtaggc
     2521 agttcgctcc aagctggact gtatgcacga accccccgtt cagtccgacc gctgcgcctt
     2581 atccggtaac tatcgtcttg agtccaaccc ggaaagacat gcaaaagcac cactggcagc
     2641 agccactggt aattgattta gaggagttag tcttgaagtc atgcgccggt taaggctaaa
     2701 ctgaaaggac aagttttggt gactgcgctc ctccaagcca gttacctcgg ttcaaagagt
     2761 tggtagctca gagaaccttc gaaaaaccgc cctgcaaggc ggttttttcg ttttcagagc
     2821 aagagattac gcgcagacca aaacgatctc aagaagatca tcttattaat cagataaaat
     2881 atttctagat ttcagtgcaa tttatctctt caaatgtagc acctgaagtc agccccatac
     2941 gatataagtt gtaattctca tgttagtcat gccccgcgcc caccggaagg agctgactgg
     3001 gttgaaggct ctcaagggca tcggtcgaga tcccggtgcc taatgagtga gctaacttac
     3061 attaattgcg ttgcgctcac tgcccgcttt ccagtcggga aacctgtcgt gccagctgca
     3121 ttaatgaatc ggccaacgcg cggggagagg cggtttgcgt attgggcgcc agggtggttt
     3181 ttcttttcac cagtgagacg ggcaacagct gattgccctt caccgcctgg ccctgagaga
     3241 gttgcagcaa gcggtccacg ctggtttgcc ccagcaggcg aaaatcctgt ttgatggtgg
     3301 ttaacggcgg gatataacat gagctgtctt cggtatcgtc gtatcccact accgagatgt
     3361 ccgcaccaac gcgcagcccg gactcggtaa tggcgcgcat tgcgcccagc gccatctgat
     3421 cgttggcaac cagcatcgca gtgggaacga tgccctcatt cagcatttgc atggtttgtt
     3481 gaaaaccgga catggcactc cagtcgcctt cccgttccgc tatcggctga atttgattgc
     3541 gagtgagata tttatgccag ccagccagac gcagacgcgc cgagacagaa cttaatgggc
     3601 ccgctaacag cgcgatttgc tggtgaccca atgcgaccag atgctccacg cccagtcgcg
     3661 taccgtcttc atgggagaaa ataatactgt tgatgggtgt ctggtcagag acatcaagaa
     3721 ataacgccgg aacattagtg caggcagctt ccacagcaat ggcatcctgg tcatccagcg
     3781 gatagttaat gatcagccca ctgacgcgtt gcgcgagaag attgtgcacc gccgctttac
     3841 aggcttcgac gccgcttcgt tctaccatcg acaccaccac gctggcaccc agttgatcgg
     3901 cgcgagattt aatcgccgcg acaatttgcg acggcgcgtg cagggccaga ctggaggtgg
     3961 caacgccaat cagcaacgac tgtttgcccg ccagttgttg tgccacgcgg ttgggaatgt
     4021 aattcagctc cgccatcgcc gcttccactt tttcccgcgt tttcgcagaa acgtggctgg
     4081 cctggttcac cacgcgggaa acggtctgat aagagacacc ggcatactct gcgacatcgt
     4141 ataacgttac tggtttcac
//
