# Supplementary material for: Genetically encoded RNA strand exchange circuits for programmable protein expression and computation in cells
Source: bioRxiv preprint, doi:10.1101/2025.09.24.678369, version 1 (2025-09-24)
Supplement: Plasmid GenBank files [file 678369_file04.zip › Supplementary File 2/pACYC - O_3 Io2 Iox.gb]

LOCUS       pACYC_-_O_3_+_Io2_+_Iox 4128 bp ds-DNA     circular     21-SEP-2025
DEFINITION  .
FEATURES             Location/Qualifiers
     primer          32..55
                     /label="Duet_seq_fwd"
                     /note="sequence: cgctatcatgccataccgcgaaag"
                     /ApEinfo_revcolor="#faac61"
                     /ApEinfo_fwdcolor="#faac61"
     primer          81..100
                     /label="ACYCDuetUP1\Primer\#71178-3"
                     /ApEinfo_revcolor="#75c6a9"
                     /ApEinfo_fwdcolor="#75c6a9"
     misc_feature    104..143
                     /label="U1"
                     /ApEinfo_revcolor="#ff9ccd"
                     /ApEinfo_fwdcolor="#ff9ccd"
                     /note="GA homology domain"
     misc_feature    147..163
                     /label="T7 promoter"
                     /ApEinfo_revcolor="#b4abac"
                     /ApEinfo_fwdcolor="#b4abac"
     misc_feature    164..179
                     /label="5hp-cttg"
                     /ApEinfo_revcolor="#ff9ccd"
                     /ApEinfo_fwdcolor="#ff9ccd"
     misc_feature    230..272
                     /label="Thyb3"
                     /ApEinfo_revcolor="#f8d3a9"
                     /ApEinfo_fwdcolor="#f8d3a9"
     misc_feature    274..332
                     /label="sarJn"
                     /ApEinfo_revcolor="#f8d3a9"
                     /ApEinfo_fwdcolor="#f8d3a9"
     misc_feature    333..372
                     /label="U3"
                     /ApEinfo_revcolor="#c6c9d1"
                     /ApEinfo_fwdcolor="#c6c9d1"
     misc_feature    376..392
                     /label="T7 promoter"
                     /ApEinfo_revcolor="#84b0dc"
                     /ApEinfo_fwdcolor="#84b0dc"
     misc_feature    393..408
                     /label="5hp-gaaa"
                     /ApEinfo_revcolor="#c6c9d1"
                     /ApEinfo_fwdcolor="#c6c9d1"
     misc_feature    426..472
                     /label="Thyb1"
                     /ApEinfo_revcolor="#c6c9d1"
                     /ApEinfo_fwdcolor="#c6c9d1"
     misc_feature    473..535
                     /label="plmJn"
                     /ApEinfo_revcolor="#f8d3a9"
                     /ApEinfo_fwdcolor="#f8d3a9"
     misc_feature    536..575
                     /label="U2"
                     /ApEinfo_revcolor="#b1ff67"
                     /ApEinfo_fwdcolor="#b1ff67"
     misc_feature    579..595
                     /label="T7 promoter"
                     /ApEinfo_revcolor="#9eafd2"
                     /ApEinfo_fwdcolor="#9eafd2"
     misc_feature    596..611
                     /label="5hp"
                     /ApEinfo_revcolor="#9eafd2"
                     /ApEinfo_fwdcolor="#9eafd2"
     misc_feature    629..673
                     /label="T7t"
                     /ApEinfo_revcolor="#75c6a9"
                     /ApEinfo_fwdcolor="#75c6a9"
     misc_feature    674..729
                     /label="riboJn"
                     /ApEinfo_revcolor="#b4abac"
                     /ApEinfo_fwdcolor="#b4abac"
     misc_feature    730..769
                     /label="Ux"
                     /ApEinfo_revcolor="#ffef86"
                     /ApEinfo_fwdcolor="#ffef86"
                     /note="GA homology domain"
     primer          730..794
                     /label="pDuet_BB_ds_fwd_Ux"
                     /note="sequence: CCAGGATACATAGATTACCACAACTCCGAGCCCTTCCACCctgaaacctcaggcatttgagaagc"
                     /ApEinfo_revcolor="#f58a5e"
                     /ApEinfo_fwdcolor="#f58a5e"
     primer          complement(799..821)
                     /label="Duet_seq_rev"
                     /note="sequence: tgactaccggaagcagtgtgacc"
                     /ApEinfo_revcolor="#c6c9d1"
                     /ApEinfo_fwdcolor="#c6c9d1"
     CDS             complement(989..1648)
                     /label="CAT"
                     /ApEinfo_revcolor="#c6c9d1"
                     /ApEinfo_fwdcolor="#c6c9d1"
     rep_origin      2010..2922
                     /label="P15A\ori"
                     /ApEinfo_revcolor="#84b0dc"
                     /ApEinfo_fwdcolor="#84b0dc"
     CDS             complement(3046..4128)
                     /label="lacI"
                     /ApEinfo_revcolor="#9eafd2"
                     /ApEinfo_fwdcolor="#9eafd2"
ORIGIN
        1 attcaccacc ctgaattgac tctcttccgg gcgctatcat gccataccgc gaaaggtttt
       61 gcgccattcg atggtgtccg ggatctcgac gctctccctt atgCATTACT CGCATCCATT
      121 CTCAGGCTGT CTCGTCTCGT CTCTTCTAAT ACGACTCACT ATAGGGAGAC TTGTCTCCCA
      181 TCTATAATAT TACAAAATAA TCACTTCACA ACATCACATA TTCAATTTCa tatcAACAGA
      241 TAGGCCGCtt cgGCGGCCta tctgttTTTT TTAGACTGTC GCCGGATGTG TATCCGACCT
      301 GACGATGGCC CAAAAGGGCC GAAACAGTCC TCGCACTGAA GGTCCTCAAT CGCACTGGAA
      361 ACATCAAGGT CGTTCTAATA CGACTCACTA TAGGGAGAGA AATCTCCCAA ACATACCTAC
      421 CTTCAatatc AAACAGATAG GCCCTCttcg GAGGGCCtat ctgttTTTTT TTAGTCATAA
      481 GTCTGGGCTA AGCCCACTGA TGAGTCGCTG AAATGCGACG AAACTTATGA CCCTCGCTGG
      541 GAGTTCGTAG ACGGAAACAA ACGCAGAATC CAAGCTTCTA ATACGACTCA CTATAGGGAG
      601 ATTCGTCTCC CAATCAATAA CATATGTGAT ATAACCCCTT GGGGCCTCTA AACGGGTCTT
      661 GAGGGGTTTT TTGAGCTGTC ACCGGATGTG CTTTCCGGTC TGATGAGTCC GTGAGGACGA
      721 AACAGCCTCC CAGGATACAT AGATTACCAC AACTCCGAGC CCTTCCACCc tgaaacctca
      781 ggcatttgag aagcacacgg tcacactgct tccggtagtc aataaaccgg taaaccagca
      841 atagacataa gcggctattt aacgaccctg ccctgaaccg acgaccgggt cgaatttgct
      901 ttcgaatttc tgccattcat ccgcttatta tcacttattc aggcgtagca ccaggcgttt
      961 aagggcacca ataactgcct taaaaaaatt acgccccgcc ctgccactca tcgcagtact
     1021 gttgtaattc attaagcatt ctgccgacat ggaagccatc acagacggca tgatgaacct
     1081 gaatcgccag cggcatcagc accttgtcgc cttgcgtata atatttgccc atagtgaaaa
     1141 cgggggcgaa gaagttgtcc atattggcca cgtttaaatc aaaactggtg aaactcaccc
     1201 agggattggc tgagacgaaa aacatattct caataaaccc tttagggaaa taggccaggt
     1261 tttcaccgta acacgccaca tcttgcgaat atatgtgtag aaactgccgg aaatcgtcgt
     1321 ggtattcact ccagagcgat gaaaacgttt cagtttgctc atggaaaacg gtgtaacaag
     1381 ggtgaacact atcccatatc accagctcac cgtctttcat tgccatacgg aactccggat
     1441 gagcattcat caggcgggca agaatgtgaa taaaggccgg ataaaacttg tgcttatttt
     1501 tctttacggt ctttaaaaag gccgtaatat ccagctgaac ggtctggtta taggtacatt
     1561 gagcaactga ctgaaatgcc tcaaaatgtt ctttacgatg ccattgggat atatcaacgg
     1621 tggtatatcc agtgattttt ttctccattt tagcttcctt agctcctgaa aatctcgata
     1681 actcaaaaaa tacgcccggt agtgatctta tttcattatg gtgaaagttg gaacctctta
     1741 cgtgccgatc aacgtctcat tttcgccaaa agttggccca gggcttcccg gtatcaacag
     1801 ggacaccagg atttatttat tctgcgaagt gatcttccgt cacaggtatt tattcggcgc
     1861 aaagtgcgtc gggtgatgct gccaacttac tgatttagtg tatgatggtg tttttgaggt
     1921 gctccagtgg cttctgtttc tatcagctgt ccctcctgtt cagctactga cggggtggtg
     1981 cgtaacggca aaagcaccgc cggacatcag cgctagcgga gtgtatactg gcttactatg
     2041 ttggcactga tgagggtgtc agtgaagtgc ttcatgtggc aggagaaaaa aggctgcacc
     2101 ggtgcgtcag cagaatatgt gatacaggat atattccgct tcctcgctca ctgactcgct
     2161 acgctcggtc gttcgactgc ggcgagcgga aatggcttac gaacggggcg gagatttcct
     2221 ggaagatgcc aggaagatac ttaacaggga agtgagaggg ccgcggcaaa gccgtttttc
     2281 cataggctcc gcccccctga caagcatcac gaaatctgac gctcaaatca gtggtggcga
     2341 aacccgacag gactataaag ataccaggcg tttcccctgg cggctccctc gtgcgctctc
     2401 ctgttcctgc ctttcggttt accggtgtca ttccgctgtt atggccgcgt ttgtctcatt
     2461 ccacgcctga cactcagttc cgggtaggca gttcgctcca agctggactg tatgcacgaa
     2521 ccccccgttc agtccgaccg ctgcgcctta tccggtaact atcgtcttga gtccaacccg
     2581 gaaagacatg caaaagcacc actggcagca gccactggta attgatttag aggagttagt
     2641 cttgaagtca tgcgccggtt aaggctaaac tgaaaggaca agttttggtg actgcgctcc
     2701 tccaagccag ttacctcggt tcaaagagtt ggtagctcag agaaccttcg aaaaaccgcc
     2761 ctgcaaggcg gttttttcgt tttcagagca agagattacg cgcagaccaa aacgatctca
     2821 agaagatcat cttattaatc agataaaata tttctagatt tcagtgcaat ttatctcttc
     2881 aaatgtagca cctgaagtca gccccatacg atataagttg taattctcat gttagtcatg
     2941 ccccgcgccc accggaagga gctgactggg ttgaaggctc tcaagggcat cggtcgagat
     3001 cccggtgcct aatgagtgag ctaacttaca ttaattgcgt tgcgctcact gcccgctttc
     3061 cagtcgggaa acctgtcgtg ccagctgcat taatgaatcg gccaacgcgc ggggagaggc
     3121 ggtttgcgta ttgggcgcca gggtggtttt tcttttcacc agtgagacgg gcaacagctg
     3181 attgcccttc accgcctggc cctgagagag ttgcagcaag cggtccacgc tggtttgccc
     3241 cagcaggcga aaatcctgtt tgatggtggt taacggcggg atataacatg agctgtcttc
     3301 ggtatcgtcg tatcccacta ccgagatgtc cgcaccaacg cgcagcccgg actcggtaat
     3361 ggcgcgcatt gcgcccagcg ccatctgatc gttggcaacc agcatcgcag tgggaacgat
     3421 gccctcattc agcatttgca tggtttgttg aaaaccggac atggcactcc agtcgccttc
     3481 ccgttccgct atcggctgaa tttgattgcg agtgagatat ttatgccagc cagccagacg
     3541 cagacgcgcc gagacagaac ttaatgggcc cgctaacagc gcgatttgct ggtgacccaa
     3601 tgcgaccaga tgctccacgc ccagtcgcgt accgtcttca tgggagaaaa taatactgtt
     3661 gatgggtgtc tggtcagaga catcaagaaa taacgccgga acattagtgc aggcagcttc
     3721 cacagcaatg gcatcctggt catccagcgg atagttaatg atcagcccac tgacgcgttg
     3781 cgcgagaaga ttgtgcaccg ccgctttaca ggcttcgacg ccgcttcgtt ctaccatcga
     3841 caccaccacg ctggcaccca gttgatcggc gcgagattta atcgccgcga caatttgcga
     3901 cggcgcgtgc agggccagac tggaggtggc aacgccaatc agcaacgact gtttgcccgc
     3961 cagttgttgt gccacgcggt tgggaatgta attcagctcc gccatcgccg cttccacttt
     4021 ttcccgcgtt ttcgcagaaa cgtggctggc ctggttcacc acgcgggaaa cggtctgata
     4081 agagacaccg gcatactctg cgacatcgta taacgttact ggtttcac
//
