# Supplementary material for: Genetically encoded RNA strand exchange circuits for programmable protein expression and computation in cells
Source: bioRxiv preprint, doi:10.1101/2025.09.24.678369, version 1 (2025-09-24)
Supplement: Plasmid GenBank files [file 678369_file04.zip › Supplementary File 2/pACYC - O_3 Io2 O_5.gb]

LOCUS       pACYC_-_O_3_+_Io2_+_O_5 4159 bp ds-DNA     circular     21-SEP-2025
DEFINITION  .
FEATURES             Location/Qualifiers
     primer          32..55
                     /label="Duet_seq_fwd"
                     /note="sequence: cgctatcatgccataccgcgaaag"
                     /ApEinfo_revcolor="#faac61"
                     /ApEinfo_fwdcolor="#faac61"
     primer          81..100
                     /label="ACYCDuetUP1\Primer\#71178-3"
                     /ApEinfo_revcolor="#75c6a9"
                     /ApEinfo_fwdcolor="#75c6a9"
     misc_feature    104..143
                     /label="U1"
                     /ApEinfo_revcolor="#ff9ccd"
                     /ApEinfo_fwdcolor="#ff9ccd"
                     /note="GA homology domain"
     misc_feature    147..163
                     /label="T7 promoter"
                     /ApEinfo_revcolor="#b4abac"
                     /ApEinfo_fwdcolor="#b4abac"
     misc_feature    164..179
                     /label="5hp-cttg"
                     /ApEinfo_revcolor="#ff9ccd"
                     /ApEinfo_fwdcolor="#ff9ccd"
     misc_feature    230..272
                     /label="Thyb3"
                     /ApEinfo_revcolor="#f8d3a9"
                     /ApEinfo_fwdcolor="#f8d3a9"
     misc_feature    274..332
                     /label="sarJn"
                     /ApEinfo_revcolor="#f8d3a9"
                     /ApEinfo_fwdcolor="#f8d3a9"
     misc_feature    333..372
                     /label="U3"
                     /ApEinfo_revcolor="#c6c9d1"
                     /ApEinfo_fwdcolor="#c6c9d1"
     misc_feature    376..392
                     /label="T7 promoter"
                     /ApEinfo_revcolor="#84b0dc"
                     /ApEinfo_fwdcolor="#84b0dc"
     misc_feature    393..408
                     /label="5hp-gaaa"
                     /ApEinfo_revcolor="#c6c9d1"
                     /ApEinfo_fwdcolor="#c6c9d1"
     misc_feature    426..472
                     /label="Thyb1"
                     /ApEinfo_revcolor="#c6c9d1"
                     /ApEinfo_fwdcolor="#c6c9d1"
     misc_feature    473..535
                     /label="plmJn"
                     /ApEinfo_revcolor="#f8d3a9"
                     /ApEinfo_fwdcolor="#f8d3a9"
     misc_feature    536..575
                     /label="U2"
                     /ApEinfo_revcolor="#b1ff67"
                     /ApEinfo_fwdcolor="#b1ff67"
     misc_feature    579..595
                     /label="T7 promoter"
                     /ApEinfo_revcolor="#9eafd2"
                     /ApEinfo_fwdcolor="#9eafd2"
     misc_feature    596..611
                     /label="5hp"
                     /ApEinfo_revcolor="#9eafd2"
                     /ApEinfo_fwdcolor="#9eafd2"
     misc_feature    661..704
                     /label="Thyb6"
                     /ApEinfo_revcolor="#c7b0e3"
                     /ApEinfo_fwdcolor="#c7b0e3"
     misc_feature    705..760
                     /label="riboJn"
                     /ApEinfo_revcolor="#b4abac"
                     /ApEinfo_fwdcolor="#b4abac"
     misc_feature    761..800
                     /label="Ux"
                     /ApEinfo_revcolor="#ffef86"
                     /ApEinfo_fwdcolor="#ffef86"
                     /note="GA homology domain"
     primer          761..825
                     /label="pDuet_BB_ds_fwd_Ux"
                     /note="sequence: CCAGGATACATAGATTACCACAACTCCGAGCCCTTCCACCctgaaacctcaggcatttgagaagc"
                     /ApEinfo_revcolor="#f58a5e"
                     /ApEinfo_fwdcolor="#f58a5e"
     primer          complement(830..852)
                     /label="Duet_seq_rev"
                     /note="sequence: tgactaccggaagcagtgtgacc"
                     /ApEinfo_revcolor="#c6c9d1"
                     /ApEinfo_fwdcolor="#c6c9d1"
     CDS             complement(1020..1679)
                     /label="CAT"
                     /ApEinfo_revcolor="#c6c9d1"
                     /ApEinfo_fwdcolor="#c6c9d1"
     rep_origin      2041..2953
                     /label="P15A\ori"
                     /ApEinfo_revcolor="#84b0dc"
                     /ApEinfo_fwdcolor="#84b0dc"
     CDS             complement(3077..4159)
                     /label="lacI"
                     /ApEinfo_revcolor="#9eafd2"
                     /ApEinfo_fwdcolor="#9eafd2"
ORIGIN
        1 attcaccacc ctgaattgac tctcttccgg gcgctatcat gccataccgc gaaaggtttt
       61 gcgccattcg atggtgtccg ggatctcgac gctctccctt atgCATTACT CGCATCCATT
      121 CTCAGGCTGT CTCGTCTCGT CTCTTCTAAT ACGACTCACT ATAGGGAGAC TTGTCTCCCA
      181 TCTATAATAT TACAAAATAA TCACTTCACA ACATCACATA TTCAATTTCa tatcAACAGA
      241 TAGGCCGCtt cgGCGGCCta tctgttTTTT TTAGACTGTC GCCGGATGTG TATCCGACCT
      301 GACGATGGCC CAAAAGGGCC GAAACAGTCC TCGCACTGAA GGTCCTCAAT CGCACTGGAA
      361 ACATCAAGGT CGTTCTAATA CGACTCACTA TAGGGAGAGA AATCTCCCAA ACATACCTAC
      421 CTTCAatatc AAACAGATAG GCCCTCttcg GAGGGCCtat ctgttTTTTT TTAGTCATAA
      481 GTCTGGGCTA AGCCCACTGA TGAGTCGCTG AAATGCGACG AAACTTATGA CCCTCGCTGG
      541 GAGTTCGTAG ACGGAAACAA ACGCAGAATC CAAGCTTCTA ATACGACTCA CTATAGGGAG
      601 ATTCGTCTCC CAAATACTTA ATACAAAATA ATCACTTCAC AACATCAACT ATACTACTTC
      661 atatcAGATA ACAGATACtt cgGtatctgt tatctgttTT TTTTAGCTGT CACCGGATGT
      721 GCTTTCCGGT CTGATGAGTC CGTGAGGACG AAACAGCCTC CCAGGATACA TAGATTACCA
      781 CAACTCCGAG CCCTTCCACC ctgaaacctc aggcatttga gaagcacacg gtcacactgc
      841 ttccggtagt caataaaccg gtaaaccagc aatagacata agcggctatt taacgaccct
      901 gccctgaacc gacgaccggg tcgaatttgc tttcgaattt ctgccattca tccgcttatt
      961 atcacttatt caggcgtagc accaggcgtt taagggcacc aataactgcc ttaaaaaaat
     1021 tacgccccgc cctgccactc atcgcagtac tgttgtaatt cattaagcat tctgccgaca
     1081 tggaagccat cacagacggc atgatgaacc tgaatcgcca gcggcatcag caccttgtcg
     1141 ccttgcgtat aatatttgcc catagtgaaa acgggggcga agaagttgtc catattggcc
     1201 acgtttaaat caaaactggt gaaactcacc cagggattgg ctgagacgaa aaacatattc
     1261 tcaataaacc ctttagggaa ataggccagg ttttcaccgt aacacgccac atcttgcgaa
     1321 tatatgtgta gaaactgccg gaaatcgtcg tggtattcac tccagagcga tgaaaacgtt
     1381 tcagtttgct catggaaaac ggtgtaacaa gggtgaacac tatcccatat caccagctca
     1441 ccgtctttca ttgccatacg gaactccgga tgagcattca tcaggcgggc aagaatgtga
     1501 ataaaggccg gataaaactt gtgcttattt ttctttacgg tctttaaaaa ggccgtaata
     1561 tccagctgaa cggtctggtt ataggtacat tgagcaactg actgaaatgc ctcaaaatgt
     1621 tctttacgat gccattggga tatatcaacg gtggtatatc cagtgatttt tttctccatt
     1681 ttagcttcct tagctcctga aaatctcgat aactcaaaaa atacgcccgg tagtgatctt
     1741 atttcattat ggtgaaagtt ggaacctctt acgtgccgat caacgtctca ttttcgccaa
     1801 aagttggccc agggcttccc ggtatcaaca gggacaccag gatttattta ttctgcgaag
     1861 tgatcttccg tcacaggtat ttattcggcg caaagtgcgt cgggtgatgc tgccaactta
     1921 ctgatttagt gtatgatggt gtttttgagg tgctccagtg gcttctgttt ctatcagctg
     1981 tccctcctgt tcagctactg acggggtggt gcgtaacggc aaaagcaccg ccggacatca
     2041 gcgctagcgg agtgtatact ggcttactat gttggcactg atgagggtgt cagtgaagtg
     2101 cttcatgtgg caggagaaaa aaggctgcac cggtgcgtca gcagaatatg tgatacagga
     2161 tatattccgc ttcctcgctc actgactcgc tacgctcggt cgttcgactg cggcgagcgg
     2221 aaatggctta cgaacggggc ggagatttcc tggaagatgc caggaagata cttaacaggg
     2281 aagtgagagg gccgcggcaa agccgttttt ccataggctc cgcccccctg acaagcatca
     2341 cgaaatctga cgctcaaatc agtggtggcg aaacccgaca ggactataaa gataccaggc
     2401 gtttcccctg gcggctccct cgtgcgctct cctgttcctg cctttcggtt taccggtgtc
     2461 attccgctgt tatggccgcg tttgtctcat tccacgcctg acactcagtt ccgggtaggc
     2521 agttcgctcc aagctggact gtatgcacga accccccgtt cagtccgacc gctgcgcctt
     2581 atccggtaac tatcgtcttg agtccaaccc ggaaagacat gcaaaagcac cactggcagc
     2641 agccactggt aattgattta gaggagttag tcttgaagtc atgcgccggt taaggctaaa
     2701 ctgaaaggac aagttttggt gactgcgctc ctccaagcca gttacctcgg ttcaaagagt
     2761 tggtagctca gagaaccttc gaaaaaccgc cctgcaaggc ggttttttcg ttttcagagc
     2821 aagagattac gcgcagacca aaacgatctc aagaagatca tcttattaat cagataaaat
     2881 atttctagat ttcagtgcaa tttatctctt caaatgtagc acctgaagtc agccccatac
     2941 gatataagtt gtaattctca tgttagtcat gccccgcgcc caccggaagg agctgactgg
     3001 gttgaaggct ctcaagggca tcggtcgaga tcccggtgcc taatgagtga gctaacttac
     3061 attaattgcg ttgcgctcac tgcccgcttt ccagtcggga aacctgtcgt gccagctgca
     3121 ttaatgaatc ggccaacgcg cggggagagg cggtttgcgt attgggcgcc agggtggttt
     3181 ttcttttcac cagtgagacg ggcaacagct gattgccctt caccgcctgg ccctgagaga
     3241 gttgcagcaa gcggtccacg ctggtttgcc ccagcaggcg aaaatcctgt ttgatggtgg
     3301 ttaacggcgg gatataacat gagctgtctt cggtatcgtc gtatcccact accgagatgt
     3361 ccgcaccaac gcgcagcccg gactcggtaa tggcgcgcat tgcgcccagc gccatctgat
     3421 cgttggcaac cagcatcgca gtgggaacga tgccctcatt cagcatttgc atggtttgtt
     3481 gaaaaccgga catggcactc cagtcgcctt cccgttccgc tatcggctga atttgattgc
     3541 gagtgagata tttatgccag ccagccagac gcagacgcgc cgagacagaa cttaatgggc
     3601 ccgctaacag cgcgatttgc tggtgaccca atgcgaccag atgctccacg cccagtcgcg
     3661 taccgtcttc atgggagaaa ataatactgt tgatgggtgt ctggtcagag acatcaagaa
     3721 ataacgccgg aacattagtg caggcagctt ccacagcaat ggcatcctgg tcatccagcg
     3781 gatagttaat gatcagccca ctgacgcgtt gcgcgagaag attgtgcacc gccgctttac
     3841 aggcttcgac gccgcttcgt tctaccatcg acaccaccac gctggcaccc agttgatcgg
     3901 cgcgagattt aatcgccgcg acaatttgcg acggcgcgtg cagggccaga ctggaggtgg
     3961 caacgccaat cagcaacgac tgtttgcccg ccagttgttg tgccacgcgg ttgggaatgt
     4021 aattcagctc cgccatcgcc gcttccactt tttcccgcgt tttcgcagaa acgtggctgg
     4081 cctggttcac cacgcgggaa acggtctgat aagagacacc ggcatactct gcgacatcgt
     4141 ataacgttac tggtttcac
//
