# Supplementary material for: Genetically encoded RNA strand exchange circuits for programmable protein expression and computation in cells
Source: bioRxiv preprint, doi:10.1101/2025.09.24.678369, version 1 (2025-09-24)
Supplement: Plasmid GenBank files [file 678369_file04.zip › Supplementary File 2/pACYC - O_3 O_4 Iox.gb]

LOCUS       pACYC_-_O_3_+_O_4_+_Iox 4161 bp ds-DNA     circular     21-SEP-2025
DEFINITION  .
FEATURES             Location/Qualifiers
     primer          32..55
                     /label="Duet_seq_fwd"
                     /note="sequence: cgctatcatgccataccgcgaaag"
                     /ApEinfo_revcolor="#faac61"
                     /ApEinfo_fwdcolor="#faac61"
     primer          81..100
                     /label="ACYCDuetUP1\Primer\#71178-3"
                     /ApEinfo_revcolor="#75c6a9"
                     /ApEinfo_fwdcolor="#75c6a9"
     misc_feature    104..143
                     /label="U1"
                     /ApEinfo_revcolor="#ff9ccd"
                     /ApEinfo_fwdcolor="#ff9ccd"
                     /note="GA homology domain"
     misc_feature    147..163
                     /label="T7 promoter"
                     /ApEinfo_revcolor="#b4abac"
                     /ApEinfo_fwdcolor="#b4abac"
     misc_feature    164..179
                     /label="5hp-cttg"
                     /ApEinfo_revcolor="#ff9ccd"
                     /ApEinfo_fwdcolor="#ff9ccd"
     misc_feature    230..272
                     /label="Thyb3"
                     /ApEinfo_revcolor="#f8d3a9"
                     /ApEinfo_fwdcolor="#f8d3a9"
     misc_feature    274..332
                     /label="sarJn"
                     /ApEinfo_revcolor="#f8d3a9"
                     /ApEinfo_fwdcolor="#f8d3a9"
     misc_feature    333..372
                     /label="U3"
                     /ApEinfo_revcolor="#c6c9d1"
                     /ApEinfo_fwdcolor="#c6c9d1"
     misc_feature    376..392
                     /label="T7 promoter"
                     /ApEinfo_revcolor="#84b0dc"
                     /ApEinfo_fwdcolor="#84b0dc"
     misc_feature    393..408
                     /label="5hp-gaaa"
                     /ApEinfo_revcolor="#c6c9d1"
                     /ApEinfo_fwdcolor="#c6c9d1"
     misc_feature    459..505
                     /label="Thyb1"
                     /ApEinfo_revcolor="#c6c9d1"
                     /ApEinfo_fwdcolor="#c6c9d1"
     misc_feature    506..568
                     /label="plmJn"
                     /ApEinfo_revcolor="#f8d3a9"
                     /ApEinfo_fwdcolor="#f8d3a9"
     misc_feature    569..608
                     /label="U2"
                     /ApEinfo_revcolor="#b1ff67"
                     /ApEinfo_fwdcolor="#b1ff67"
     misc_feature    612..628
                     /label="T7 promoter"
                     /ApEinfo_revcolor="#9eafd2"
                     /ApEinfo_fwdcolor="#9eafd2"
     misc_feature    629..644
                     /label="5hp"
                     /ApEinfo_revcolor="#9eafd2"
                     /ApEinfo_fwdcolor="#9eafd2"
     misc_feature    662..706
                     /label="T7t"
                     /ApEinfo_revcolor="#75c6a9"
                     /ApEinfo_fwdcolor="#75c6a9"
     misc_feature    707..762
                     /label="riboJn"
                     /ApEinfo_revcolor="#b4abac"
                     /ApEinfo_fwdcolor="#b4abac"
     misc_feature    763..802
                     /label="Ux"
                     /ApEinfo_revcolor="#ffef86"
                     /ApEinfo_fwdcolor="#ffef86"
                     /note="GA homology domain"
     primer          763..827
                     /label="pDuet_BB_ds_fwd_Ux"
                     /note="sequence: CCAGGATACATAGATTACCACAACTCCGAGCCCTTCCACCctgaaacctcaggcatttgagaagc"
                     /ApEinfo_revcolor="#f58a5e"
                     /ApEinfo_fwdcolor="#f58a5e"
     primer          complement(832..854)
                     /label="Duet_seq_rev"
                     /note="sequence: tgactaccggaagcagtgtgacc"
                     /ApEinfo_revcolor="#c6c9d1"
                     /ApEinfo_fwdcolor="#c6c9d1"
     CDS             complement(1022..1681)
                     /label="CAT"
                     /ApEinfo_revcolor="#c6c9d1"
                     /ApEinfo_fwdcolor="#c6c9d1"
     rep_origin      2043..2955
                     /label="P15A\ori"
                     /ApEinfo_revcolor="#84b0dc"
                     /ApEinfo_fwdcolor="#84b0dc"
     CDS             complement(3079..4161)
                     /label="lacI"
                     /ApEinfo_revcolor="#9eafd2"
                     /ApEinfo_fwdcolor="#9eafd2"
ORIGIN
        1 attcaccacc ctgaattgac tctcttccgg gcgctatcat gccataccgc gaaaggtttt
       61 gcgccattcg atggtgtccg ggatctcgac gctctccctt atgCATTACT CGCATCCATT
      121 CTCAGGCTGT CTCGTCTCGT CTCTTCTAAT ACGACTCACT ATAGGGAGAC TTGTCTCCCA
      181 TCTATAATAT TACAAAATAA TCACTTCACA ACATCACATA TTCAATTTCa tatcAACAGA
      241 TAGGCCGCtt cgGCGGCCta tctgttTTTT TTAGACTGTC GCCGGATGTG TATCCGACCT
      301 GACGATGGCC CAAAAGGGCC GAAACAGTCC TCGCACTGAA GGTCCTCAAT CGCACTGGAA
      361 ACATCAAGGT CGTTCTAATA CGACTCACTA TAGGGAGAGA AATCTCCCAA TACTTAATAA
      421 ACAAAATAAT CACTTCACAA CATCAACTAC TAAACTTCat atcAAACAGA TAGGCCCTCt
      481 tcgGAGGGCC tatctgttTT TTTTTAGTCA TAAGTCTGGG CTAAGCCCAC TGATGAGTCG
      541 CTGAAATGCG ACGAAACTTA TGACCCTCGC TGGGAGTTCG TAGACGGAAA CAAACGCAGA
      601 ATCCAAGCTT CTAATACGAC TCACTATAGG GAGATTCGTC TCCCAATCAA TAACATATGT
      661 GATATAACCC CTTGGGGCCT CTAAACGGGT CTTGAGGGGT TTTTTGAGCT GTCACCGGAT
      721 GTGCTTTCCG GTCTGATGAG TCCGTGAGGA CGAAACAGCC TCCCAGGATA CATAGATTAC
      781 CACAACTCCG AGCCCTTCCA CCctgaaacc tcaggcattt gagaagcaca cggtcacact
      841 gcttccggta gtcaataaac cggtaaacca gcaatagaca taagcggcta tttaacgacc
      901 ctgccctgaa ccgacgaccg ggtcgaattt gctttcgaat ttctgccatt catccgctta
      961 ttatcactta ttcaggcgta gcaccaggcg tttaagggca ccaataactg ccttaaaaaa
     1021 attacgcccc gccctgccac tcatcgcagt actgttgtaa ttcattaagc attctgccga
     1081 catggaagcc atcacagacg gcatgatgaa cctgaatcgc cagcggcatc agcaccttgt
     1141 cgccttgcgt ataatatttg cccatagtga aaacgggggc gaagaagttg tccatattgg
     1201 ccacgtttaa atcaaaactg gtgaaactca cccagggatt ggctgagacg aaaaacatat
     1261 tctcaataaa ccctttaggg aaataggcca ggttttcacc gtaacacgcc acatcttgcg
     1321 aatatatgtg tagaaactgc cggaaatcgt cgtggtattc actccagagc gatgaaaacg
     1381 tttcagtttg ctcatggaaa acggtgtaac aagggtgaac actatcccat atcaccagct
     1441 caccgtcttt cattgccata cggaactccg gatgagcatt catcaggcgg gcaagaatgt
     1501 gaataaaggc cggataaaac ttgtgcttat ttttctttac ggtctttaaa aaggccgtaa
     1561 tatccagctg aacggtctgg ttataggtac attgagcaac tgactgaaat gcctcaaaat
     1621 gttctttacg atgccattgg gatatatcaa cggtggtata tccagtgatt tttttctcca
     1681 ttttagcttc cttagctcct gaaaatctcg ataactcaaa aaatacgccc ggtagtgatc
     1741 ttatttcatt atggtgaaag ttggaacctc ttacgtgccg atcaacgtct cattttcgcc
     1801 aaaagttggc ccagggcttc ccggtatcaa cagggacacc aggatttatt tattctgcga
     1861 agtgatcttc cgtcacaggt atttattcgg cgcaaagtgc gtcgggtgat gctgccaact
     1921 tactgattta gtgtatgatg gtgtttttga ggtgctccag tggcttctgt ttctatcagc
     1981 tgtccctcct gttcagctac tgacggggtg gtgcgtaacg gcaaaagcac cgccggacat
     2041 cagcgctagc ggagtgtata ctggcttact atgttggcac tgatgagggt gtcagtgaag
     2101 tgcttcatgt ggcaggagaa aaaaggctgc accggtgcgt cagcagaata tgtgatacag
     2161 gatatattcc gcttcctcgc tcactgactc gctacgctcg gtcgttcgac tgcggcgagc
     2221 ggaaatggct tacgaacggg gcggagattt cctggaagat gccaggaaga tacttaacag
     2281 ggaagtgaga gggccgcggc aaagccgttt ttccataggc tccgcccccc tgacaagcat
     2341 cacgaaatct gacgctcaaa tcagtggtgg cgaaacccga caggactata aagataccag
     2401 gcgtttcccc tggcggctcc ctcgtgcgct ctcctgttcc tgcctttcgg tttaccggtg
     2461 tcattccgct gttatggccg cgtttgtctc attccacgcc tgacactcag ttccgggtag
     2521 gcagttcgct ccaagctgga ctgtatgcac gaaccccccg ttcagtccga ccgctgcgcc
     2581 ttatccggta actatcgtct tgagtccaac ccggaaagac atgcaaaagc accactggca
     2641 gcagccactg gtaattgatt tagaggagtt agtcttgaag tcatgcgccg gttaaggcta
     2701 aactgaaagg acaagttttg gtgactgcgc tcctccaagc cagttacctc ggttcaaaga
     2761 gttggtagct cagagaacct tcgaaaaacc gccctgcaag gcggtttttt cgttttcaga
     2821 gcaagagatt acgcgcagac caaaacgatc tcaagaagat catcttatta atcagataaa
     2881 atatttctag atttcagtgc aatttatctc ttcaaatgta gcacctgaag tcagccccat
     2941 acgatataag ttgtaattct catgttagtc atgccccgcg cccaccggaa ggagctgact
     3001 gggttgaagg ctctcaaggg catcggtcga gatcccggtg cctaatgagt gagctaactt
     3061 acattaattg cgttgcgctc actgcccgct ttccagtcgg gaaacctgtc gtgccagctg
     3121 cattaatgaa tcggccaacg cgcggggaga ggcggtttgc gtattgggcg ccagggtggt
     3181 ttttcttttc accagtgaga cgggcaacag ctgattgccc ttcaccgcct ggccctgaga
     3241 gagttgcagc aagcggtcca cgctggtttg ccccagcagg cgaaaatcct gtttgatggt
     3301 ggttaacggc gggatataac atgagctgtc ttcggtatcg tcgtatccca ctaccgagat
     3361 gtccgcacca acgcgcagcc cggactcggt aatggcgcgc attgcgccca gcgccatctg
     3421 atcgttggca accagcatcg cagtgggaac gatgccctca ttcagcattt gcatggtttg
     3481 ttgaaaaccg gacatggcac tccagtcgcc ttcccgttcc gctatcggct gaatttgatt
     3541 gcgagtgaga tatttatgcc agccagccag acgcagacgc gccgagacag aacttaatgg
     3601 gcccgctaac agcgcgattt gctggtgacc caatgcgacc agatgctcca cgcccagtcg
     3661 cgtaccgtct tcatgggaga aaataatact gttgatgggt gtctggtcag agacatcaag
     3721 aaataacgcc ggaacattag tgcaggcagc ttccacagca atggcatcct ggtcatccag
     3781 cggatagtta atgatcagcc cactgacgcg ttgcgcgaga agattgtgca ccgccgcttt
     3841 acaggcttcg acgccgcttc gttctaccat cgacaccacc acgctggcac ccagttgatc
     3901 ggcgcgagat ttaatcgccg cgacaatttg cgacggcgcg tgcagggcca gactggaggt
     3961 ggcaacgcca atcagcaacg actgtttgcc cgccagttgt tgtgccacgc ggttgggaat
     4021 gtaattcagc tccgccatcg ccgcttccac tttttcccgc gttttcgcag aaacgtggct
     4081 ggcctggttc accacgcggg aaacggtctg ataagagaca ccggcatact ctgcgacatc
     4141 gtataacgtt actggtttca c
//
