# Supplementary material for: Genetically encoded RNA strand exchange circuits for programmable protein expression and computation in cells
Source: bioRxiv preprint, doi:10.1101/2025.09.24.678369, version 1 (2025-09-24)
Supplement: Plasmid GenBank files [file 678369_file04.zip › Supplementary File 2/pACYC - O_3 O_4 O_5.gb]

LOCUS       pACYC_-_O_3_+_O_4_+_O_5 4192 bp ds-DNA     circular     21-SEP-2025
DEFINITION  .
FEATURES             Location/Qualifiers
     primer          32..55
                     /label="Duet_seq_fwd"
                     /note="sequence: cgctatcatgccataccgcgaaag"
                     /ApEinfo_revcolor="#faac61"
                     /ApEinfo_fwdcolor="#faac61"
     primer          81..100
                     /label="ACYCDuetUP1\Primer\#71178-3"
                     /ApEinfo_revcolor="#75c6a9"
                     /ApEinfo_fwdcolor="#75c6a9"
     misc_feature    104..143
                     /label="U1"
                     /ApEinfo_revcolor="#ff9ccd"
                     /ApEinfo_fwdcolor="#ff9ccd"
                     /note="GA homology domain"
     misc_feature    147..163
                     /label="T7 promoter"
                     /ApEinfo_revcolor="#b4abac"
                     /ApEinfo_fwdcolor="#b4abac"
     misc_feature    164..179
                     /label="5hp-cttg"
                     /ApEinfo_revcolor="#ff9ccd"
                     /ApEinfo_fwdcolor="#ff9ccd"
     misc_feature    230..272
                     /label="Thyb3"
                     /ApEinfo_revcolor="#f8d3a9"
                     /ApEinfo_fwdcolor="#f8d3a9"
     misc_feature    274..332
                     /label="sarJn"
                     /ApEinfo_revcolor="#f8d3a9"
                     /ApEinfo_fwdcolor="#f8d3a9"
     misc_feature    333..372
                     /label="U3"
                     /ApEinfo_revcolor="#c6c9d1"
                     /ApEinfo_fwdcolor="#c6c9d1"
     misc_feature    376..392
                     /label="T7 promoter"
                     /ApEinfo_revcolor="#84b0dc"
                     /ApEinfo_fwdcolor="#84b0dc"
     misc_feature    393..408
                     /label="5hp-gaaa"
                     /ApEinfo_revcolor="#c6c9d1"
                     /ApEinfo_fwdcolor="#c6c9d1"
     misc_feature    459..505
                     /label="Thyb1"
                     /ApEinfo_revcolor="#c6c9d1"
                     /ApEinfo_fwdcolor="#c6c9d1"
     misc_feature    506..568
                     /label="plmJn"
                     /ApEinfo_revcolor="#f8d3a9"
                     /ApEinfo_fwdcolor="#f8d3a9"
     misc_feature    569..608
                     /label="U2"
                     /ApEinfo_revcolor="#b1ff67"
                     /ApEinfo_fwdcolor="#b1ff67"
     misc_feature    612..628
                     /label="T7 promoter"
                     /ApEinfo_revcolor="#9eafd2"
                     /ApEinfo_fwdcolor="#9eafd2"
     misc_feature    629..644
                     /label="5hp"
                     /ApEinfo_revcolor="#9eafd2"
                     /ApEinfo_fwdcolor="#9eafd2"
     misc_feature    694..737
                     /label="Thyb6"
                     /ApEinfo_revcolor="#c7b0e3"
                     /ApEinfo_fwdcolor="#c7b0e3"
     misc_feature    738..793
                     /label="riboJn"
                     /ApEinfo_revcolor="#b4abac"
                     /ApEinfo_fwdcolor="#b4abac"
     misc_feature    794..833
                     /label="Ux"
                     /ApEinfo_revcolor="#ffef86"
                     /ApEinfo_fwdcolor="#ffef86"
                     /note="GA homology domain"
     primer          794..858
                     /label="pDuet_BB_ds_fwd_Ux"
                     /note="sequence: CCAGGATACATAGATTACCACAACTCCGAGCCCTTCCACCctgaaacctcaggcatttgagaagc"
                     /ApEinfo_revcolor="#f58a5e"
                     /ApEinfo_fwdcolor="#f58a5e"
     primer          complement(863..885)
                     /label="Duet_seq_rev"
                     /note="sequence: tgactaccggaagcagtgtgacc"
                     /ApEinfo_revcolor="#c6c9d1"
                     /ApEinfo_fwdcolor="#c6c9d1"
     CDS             complement(1053..1712)
                     /label="CAT"
                     /ApEinfo_revcolor="#c6c9d1"
                     /ApEinfo_fwdcolor="#c6c9d1"
     rep_origin      2074..2986
                     /label="P15A\ori"
                     /ApEinfo_revcolor="#84b0dc"
                     /ApEinfo_fwdcolor="#84b0dc"
     CDS             complement(3110..4192)
                     /label="lacI"
                     /ApEinfo_revcolor="#9eafd2"
                     /ApEinfo_fwdcolor="#9eafd2"
ORIGIN
        1 attcaccacc ctgaattgac tctcttccgg gcgctatcat gccataccgc gaaaggtttt
       61 gcgccattcg atggtgtccg ggatctcgac gctctccctt atgCATTACT CGCATCCATT
      121 CTCAGGCTGT CTCGTCTCGT CTCTTCTAAT ACGACTCACT ATAGGGAGAC TTGTCTCCCA
      181 TCTATAATAT TACAAAATAA TCACTTCACA ACATCACATA TTCAATTTCa tatcAACAGA
      241 TAGGCCGCtt cgGCGGCCta tctgttTTTT TTAGACTGTC GCCGGATGTG TATCCGACCT
      301 GACGATGGCC CAAAAGGGCC GAAACAGTCC TCGCACTGAA GGTCCTCAAT CGCACTGGAA
      361 ACATCAAGGT CGTTCTAATA CGACTCACTA TAGGGAGAGA AATCTCCCAA TACTTAATAA
      421 ACAAAATAAT CACTTCACAA CATCAACTAC TAAACTTCat atcAAACAGA TAGGCCCTCt
      481 tcgGAGGGCC tatctgttTT TTTTTAGTCA TAAGTCTGGG CTAAGCCCAC TGATGAGTCG
      541 CTGAAATGCG ACGAAACTTA TGACCCTCGC TGGGAGTTCG TAGACGGAAA CAAACGCAGA
      601 ATCCAAGCTT CTAATACGAC TCACTATAGG GAGATTCGTC TCCCAAATAC TTAATACAAA
      661 ATAATCACTT CACAACATCA ACTATACTAC TTCatatcAG ATAACAGATA CttcgGtatc
      721 tgttatctgt tTTTTTTAGC TGTCACCGGA TGTGCTTTCC GGTCTGATGA GTCCGTGAGG
      781 ACGAAACAGC CTCCCAGGAT ACATAGATTA CCACAACTCC GAGCCCTTCC ACCctgaaac
      841 ctcaggcatt tgagaagcac acggtcacac tgcttccggt agtcaataaa ccggtaaacc
      901 agcaatagac ataagcggct atttaacgac cctgccctga accgacgacc gggtcgaatt
      961 tgctttcgaa tttctgccat tcatccgctt attatcactt attcaggcgt agcaccaggc
     1021 gtttaagggc accaataact gccttaaaaa aattacgccc cgccctgcca ctcatcgcag
     1081 tactgttgta attcattaag cattctgccg acatggaagc catcacagac ggcatgatga
     1141 acctgaatcg ccagcggcat cagcaccttg tcgccttgcg tataatattt gcccatagtg
     1201 aaaacggggg cgaagaagtt gtccatattg gccacgttta aatcaaaact ggtgaaactc
     1261 acccagggat tggctgagac gaaaaacata ttctcaataa accctttagg gaaataggcc
     1321 aggttttcac cgtaacacgc cacatcttgc gaatatatgt gtagaaactg ccggaaatcg
     1381 tcgtggtatt cactccagag cgatgaaaac gtttcagttt gctcatggaa aacggtgtaa
     1441 caagggtgaa cactatccca tatcaccagc tcaccgtctt tcattgccat acggaactcc
     1501 ggatgagcat tcatcaggcg ggcaagaatg tgaataaagg ccggataaaa cttgtgctta
     1561 tttttcttta cggtctttaa aaaggccgta atatccagct gaacggtctg gttataggta
     1621 cattgagcaa ctgactgaaa tgcctcaaaa tgttctttac gatgccattg ggatatatca
     1681 acggtggtat atccagtgat ttttttctcc attttagctt ccttagctcc tgaaaatctc
     1741 gataactcaa aaaatacgcc cggtagtgat cttatttcat tatggtgaaa gttggaacct
     1801 cttacgtgcc gatcaacgtc tcattttcgc caaaagttgg cccagggctt cccggtatca
     1861 acagggacac caggatttat ttattctgcg aagtgatctt ccgtcacagg tatttattcg
     1921 gcgcaaagtg cgtcgggtga tgctgccaac ttactgattt agtgtatgat ggtgtttttg
     1981 aggtgctcca gtggcttctg tttctatcag ctgtccctcc tgttcagcta ctgacggggt
     2041 ggtgcgtaac ggcaaaagca ccgccggaca tcagcgctag cggagtgtat actggcttac
     2101 tatgttggca ctgatgaggg tgtcagtgaa gtgcttcatg tggcaggaga aaaaaggctg
     2161 caccggtgcg tcagcagaat atgtgataca ggatatattc cgcttcctcg ctcactgact
     2221 cgctacgctc ggtcgttcga ctgcggcgag cggaaatggc ttacgaacgg ggcggagatt
     2281 tcctggaaga tgccaggaag atacttaaca gggaagtgag agggccgcgg caaagccgtt
     2341 tttccatagg ctccgccccc ctgacaagca tcacgaaatc tgacgctcaa atcagtggtg
     2401 gcgaaacccg acaggactat aaagatacca ggcgtttccc ctggcggctc cctcgtgcgc
     2461 tctcctgttc ctgcctttcg gtttaccggt gtcattccgc tgttatggcc gcgtttgtct
     2521 cattccacgc ctgacactca gttccgggta ggcagttcgc tccaagctgg actgtatgca
     2581 cgaacccccc gttcagtccg accgctgcgc cttatccggt aactatcgtc ttgagtccaa
     2641 cccggaaaga catgcaaaag caccactggc agcagccact ggtaattgat ttagaggagt
     2701 tagtcttgaa gtcatgcgcc ggttaaggct aaactgaaag gacaagtttt ggtgactgcg
     2761 ctcctccaag ccagttacct cggttcaaag agttggtagc tcagagaacc ttcgaaaaac
     2821 cgccctgcaa ggcggttttt tcgttttcag agcaagagat tacgcgcaga ccaaaacgat
     2881 ctcaagaaga tcatcttatt aatcagataa aatatttcta gatttcagtg caatttatct
     2941 cttcaaatgt agcacctgaa gtcagcccca tacgatataa gttgtaattc tcatgttagt
     3001 catgccccgc gcccaccgga aggagctgac tgggttgaag gctctcaagg gcatcggtcg
     3061 agatcccggt gcctaatgag tgagctaact tacattaatt gcgttgcgct cactgcccgc
     3121 tttccagtcg ggaaacctgt cgtgccagct gcattaatga atcggccaac gcgcggggag
     3181 aggcggtttg cgtattgggc gccagggtgg tttttctttt caccagtgag acgggcaaca
     3241 gctgattgcc cttcaccgcc tggccctgag agagttgcag caagcggtcc acgctggttt
     3301 gccccagcag gcgaaaatcc tgtttgatgg tggttaacgg cgggatataa catgagctgt
     3361 cttcggtatc gtcgtatccc actaccgaga tgtccgcacc aacgcgcagc ccggactcgg
     3421 taatggcgcg cattgcgccc agcgccatct gatcgttggc aaccagcatc gcagtgggaa
     3481 cgatgccctc attcagcatt tgcatggttt gttgaaaacc ggacatggca ctccagtcgc
     3541 cttcccgttc cgctatcggc tgaatttgat tgcgagtgag atatttatgc cagccagcca
     3601 gacgcagacg cgccgagaca gaacttaatg ggcccgctaa cagcgcgatt tgctggtgac
     3661 ccaatgcgac cagatgctcc acgcccagtc gcgtaccgtc ttcatgggag aaaataatac
     3721 tgttgatggg tgtctggtca gagacatcaa gaaataacgc cggaacatta gtgcaggcag
     3781 cttccacagc aatggcatcc tggtcatcca gcggatagtt aatgatcagc ccactgacgc
     3841 gttgcgcgag aagattgtgc accgccgctt tacaggcttc gacgccgctt cgttctacca
     3901 tcgacaccac cacgctggca cccagttgat cggcgcgaga tttaatcgcc gcgacaattt
     3961 gcgacggcgc gtgcagggcc agactggagg tggcaacgcc aatcagcaac gactgtttgc
     4021 ccgccagttg ttgtgccacg cggttgggaa tgtaattcag ctccgccatc gccgcttcca
     4081 ctttttcccg cgttttcgca gaaacgtggc tggcctggtt caccacgcgg gaaacggtct
     4141 gataagagac accggcatac tctgcgacat cgtataacgt tactggtttc ac
//
