# Supplementary material for: Genetically encoded RNA strand exchange circuits for programmable protein expression and computation in cells
Source: bioRxiv preprint, doi:10.1101/2025.09.24.678369, version 1 (2025-09-24)
Supplement: Plasmid GenBank files [file 678369_file04.zip › Supplementary File 2/pCOLA - (G_1 PPr) Gu1rbs2 s4u R3 CFP PPr Thyb10.gb]

LOCUS       pCOLA_-_(G_1_PPr)_G{u1, 4523 bp ds-DNA     circular     21-SEP-2025
DEFINITION  .
FEATURES             Location/Qualifiers
     primer          32..55
                     /label="Duet_seq_fwd"
                     /note="sequence: cgctatcatgccataccgcgaaag"
                     /ApEinfo_revcolor="#faac61"
                     /ApEinfo_fwdcolor="#faac61"
     primer          complement(82..132)
                     /label="pDuet_BB_rev_ga4"
                     /note="sequence: GACAGTTAGCCCAGAGCAGCGTTAGACTTcataagggagagcgtcgagatc"
                     /ApEinfo_revcolor="#b1ff67"
                     /ApEinfo_fwdcolor="#b1ff67"
     misc_feature    147..163
                     /label="T7 promoter"
                     /ApEinfo_revcolor="#9eafd2"
                     /ApEinfo_fwdcolor="#9eafd2"
     misc_feature    164..179
                     /label="hp5"
                     /ApEinfo_revcolor="#ff9ccd"
                     /ApEinfo_fwdcolor="#ff9ccd"
     misc_feature    181..196
                     /label=2
                     /ApEinfo_revcolor="#b4abac"
                     /ApEinfo_fwdcolor="#b4abac"
     misc_feature    197..202
                     /label="rbs'"
                     /ApEinfo_revcolor="#f58a5e"
                     /ApEinfo_fwdcolor="#f58a5e"
     misc_feature    203..212
                     /label=1
                     /ApEinfo_revcolor="#b7e6d7"
                     /ApEinfo_fwdcolor="#b7e6d7"
     misc_feature    213..215
                     /label="L"
                     /ApEinfo_revcolor="#b4abac"
                     /ApEinfo_fwdcolor="#b4abac"
     misc_feature    216..279
                     /label="R3"
                     /ApEinfo_revcolor="#d6b295"
                     /ApEinfo_fwdcolor="#d6b295"
     misc_feature    280..283
                     /label="4u"
                     /ApEinfo_revcolor="#b4abac"
                     /ApEinfo_fwdcolor="#b4abac"
     misc_feature    284..289
                     /label="u"
                     /ApEinfo_revcolor="#b7e6d7"
                     /ApEinfo_fwdcolor="#b7e6d7"
     misc_feature    290..299
                     /label="1'"
                     /ApEinfo_revcolor="#c7b0e3"
                     /ApEinfo_fwdcolor="#c7b0e3"
     misc_feature    300..305
                     /label="rbs6s"
                     /ApEinfo_revcolor="#84b0dc"
                     /ApEinfo_fwdcolor="#84b0dc"
     misc_feature    306..311
                     /label="c"
                     /ApEinfo_revcolor="#f58a5e"
                     /ApEinfo_fwdcolor="#f58a5e"
     CDS             312..332
                     /label="linker peptide"
                     /ApEinfo_revcolor="#84b0dc"
                     /ApEinfo_fwdcolor="#84b0dc"
                     /translation="MKQNKEQ"
     CDS             333..1055
                     /label="sCFP3A"
                     /ApEinfo_revcolor="#84b0dc"
                     /ApEinfo_fwdcolor="#84b0dc"
                     /translation="LVSKGEELFTGVVPILVELDGDVNGHKFSVSGEGEGDATYGKLTLKFICTTGKLPVPWPTLVTTLTWGVQCFARYPDHMKQHDFFKSAMPEGYVQERTIFFKDDGNYKTRAEVKFEGDTLVNRIELKGIDFKEDGNILGHKLEYNYISDNVYITADKQKNGIKANFKIRHNIEDGGVQLADHYQQNTPIGDGPVLLPDNHYLSTQSKLSKDPNEKRDHMVLLEFVTAAGITLGMDELYK**"
     primer          complement(1025..1055)
                     /label="sCFP3A_C_term_rev"
                     /note="sequence: TTATTATTTGTAAAGTTCGTCCATCCCCAAG"
                     /ApEinfo_revcolor="#ff9ccd"
                     /ApEinfo_fwdcolor="#ff9ccd"
     misc_feature    1056..1272
                     /label="2PPrY-tRNA"
                     /ApEinfo_revcolor="#ff9ccd"
                     /ApEinfo_fwdcolor="#ff9ccd"
     primer          1268..1296
                     /label="Thyb10_fwd"
                     /note="sequence: CGCCAataatcAGATAACAGATACttcgG"
                     /ApEinfo_revcolor="#c6c9d1"
                     /ApEinfo_fwdcolor="#c6c9d1"
     misc_feature    1273..1357
                     /label="Thyb10"
                     /ApEinfo_revcolor="#c6c9d1"
                     /ApEinfo_fwdcolor="#c6c9d1"
     misc_feature    1358..1413
                     /label="riboJn"
                     /ApEinfo_revcolor="#b7e6d7"
                     /ApEinfo_fwdcolor="#b7e6d7"
     primer          1454..1478
                     /label="pDuet_BB_ds_fwd"
                     /note="sequence: ctgaaacctcaggcatttgagaagc"
                     /ApEinfo_revcolor="#b1ff67"
                     /ApEinfo_fwdcolor="#b1ff67"
     primer          complement(1483..1505)
                     /label="Duet_seq_rev"
                     /note="sequence: tgactaccggaagcagtgtgacc"
                     /ApEinfo_revcolor="#c6c9d1"
                     /ApEinfo_fwdcolor="#c6c9d1"
     CDS             complement(1683..2498)
                     /label="Kan"
                     /ApEinfo_revcolor="#f58a5e"
                     /ApEinfo_fwdcolor="#f58a5e"
     primer          complement(1692..1726)
                     /label="RSF_kanR_rev"
                     /note="sequence: tgaataaattgcagtttcatttgatgctcgatgag"
                     /ApEinfo_revcolor="#84b0dc"
                     /ApEinfo_fwdcolor="#84b0dc"
     RBS             complement(2504..2508)
                     /label="RBS"
                     /ApEinfo_revcolor="#ffef86"
                     /ApEinfo_fwdcolor="#ffef86"
     -10_signal      complement(2540..2546)
                     /label="-10\Ap"
                     /ApEinfo_revcolor="#9eafd2"
                     /ApEinfo_fwdcolor="#9eafd2"
     -35_signal      complement(2563..2568)
                     /label="-35\Ap"
                     /ApEinfo_revcolor="#b1ff67"
                     /ApEinfo_fwdcolor="#b1ff67"
     rep_origin      2608..3243
                     /label="ColA\ori"
                     /ApEinfo_revcolor="#b7e6d7"
                     /ApEinfo_fwdcolor="#b7e6d7"
     CDS             complement(3441..4523)
                     /label="lacI"
                     /ApEinfo_revcolor="#d6b295"
                     /ApEinfo_fwdcolor="#d6b295"
ORIGIN
        1 attcaccacc ctgaattgac tctcttccgg gcgctatcat gccataccgc gaaaggtttt
       61 gcgccattcg atggtgtccg ggatctcgac gctctccctt atgCATTACT CGCATCCATT
      121 CTCAGGCTGT CTCGTCTCGT CTCTTCTAAT ACGACTCACT ATAGGGAGAT TCGTCTCCCA
      181 CTACATCCAC ATACTACCTC CTTTACTTCA CATTCGGGTC GGCATGGCAT GTGCACCTCC
      241 TCGCGGTCCG ACCTGGGCTA CTTCGGTAGG CTAAGGCACA GTATGATGTT GTGAAGTGAA
      301 GGAGGATATA AATGAAACAG AACAAAGAAC AGTTAGTCAG TAAAGGTGAA GAATTATTTA
      361 CCGGTGTTGT ACCGATATTA GTCGAACTGG ACGGTGACGT AAACGGACAT AAGTTCTCTG
      421 TAAGTGGAGA AGGTGAAGGG GATGCCACCT ACGGGAAATT GACGCTGAAA TTTATTTGCA
      481 CGACAGGGAA ACTGCCAGTC CCCTGGCCTA CTCTGGTAAC CACACTTACG TGGGGGGTTC
      541 AGTGCTTTGC ACGCTATCCC GACCATATGA AGCAGCACGA TTTTTTCAAA TCTGCGATGC
      601 CGGAGGGCTA TGTGCAAGAA CGGACCATTT TCTTTAAGGA CGATGGTAAC TATAAAACTC
      661 GCGCCGAAGT TAAATTTGAA GGTGACACTT TGGTCAACCG TATAGAACTG AAGGGGATAG
      721 ATTTTAAGGA AGATGGTAAT ATCCTTGGTC ACAAGTTGGA ATACAACTAC ATCAGCGATA
      781 ATGTATACAT CACAGCCGAC AAGCAAAAAA ACGGTATCAA AGCAAACTTC AAAATACGTC
      841 ACAACATCGA GGACGGTGGA GTCCAGCTGG CCGACCACTA CCAGCAGAAC ACCCCAATAG
      901 GCGACGGACC TGTTCTTCTG CCAGACAACC ACTACCTTTC GACTCAATCA AAGCTTTCAA
      961 AGGATCCTAA CGAGAAACGG GATCATATGG TGTTGCTTGA GTTCGTTACG GCAGCTGGTA
     1021 TAACCTTGGG GATGGACGAA CTTTACAAAT AATAAAAAGC CCGGATAGCT CAGTCGGTAG
     1081 AGCAGCGGCC GGTTGCCATG TGTATGTGGG CCAATCGTGG CGTGTCGGCC TGCTTCGGCA
     1141 GGCACTGGCG CCGCCCACAT ACTCTGATGA TCCCCAATCG TAGCGTGTCG GGGTGCGCTT
     1201 GCACCCACTG GCGCTGGGAT CATTCATGGC AACGGCCGCG GGTCCAGGGT TCAAGTCCCT
     1261 GTTCGGGCGC CAataatcAG ATAACAGATA CttcgGtatc tgttatctgt tTTTTTTcAA
     1321 CAGATAGCCG CGttcgCGCG GCtatctgtt TTTTTTtAGC TGTCACCGGA TGTGCTTTCC
     1381 GGTCTGATGA GTCCGTGAGG ACGAAACAGC CTCCCAGGAT ACATAGATTA CCACAACTCC
     1441 GAGCCCTTCC ACCctgaaac ctcaggcatt tgagaagcac acggtcacac tgcttccggt
     1501 agtcaataaa ccggtaaacc agcaatagac ataagcggct atttaacgac cctgccctga
     1561 accgacgaca agctgacgac cgggtctccg caagtggcac ttttcgggga aatgtgcgcg
     1621 gaacccctat ttgtttattt ttctaaatac attcaaatat gtatccgctc atgaattaat
     1681 tcttagaaaa actcatcgag catcaaatga aactgcaatt tattcatatc aggattatca
     1741 ataccatatt tttgaaaaag ccgtttctgt aatgaaggag aaaactcacc gaggcagttc
     1801 cataggatgg caagatcctg gtatcggtct gcgattccga ctcgtccaac atcaatacaa
     1861 cctattaatt tcccctcgtc aaaaataagg ttatcaagtg agaaatcacc atgagtgacg
     1921 actgaatccg gtgagaatgg caaaagttta tgcatttctt tccagacttg ttcaacaggc
     1981 cagccattac gctcgtcatc aaaatcactc gcatcaacca aaccgttatt cattcgtgat
     2041 tgcgcctgag cgagacgaaa tacgcggtcg ctgttaaaag gacaattaca aacaggaatc
     2101 gaatgcaacc ggcgcaggaa cactgccagc gcatcaacaa tattttcacc tgaatcagga
     2161 tattcttcta atacctggaa tgctgttttc ccggggatcg cagtggtgag taaccatgca
     2221 tcatcaggag tacggataaa atgcttgatg gtcggaagag gcataaattc cgtcagccag
     2281 tttagtctga ccatctcatc tgtaacatca ttggcaacgc tacctttgcc atgtttcaga
     2341 aacaactctg gcgcatcggg cttcccatac aatcgataga ttgtcgcacc tgattgcccg
     2401 acattatcgc gagcccattt atacccatat aaatcagcat ccatgttgga atttaatcgc
     2461 ggcctagagc aagacgtttc ccgttgaata tggctcatac tcttcctttt tcaatattat
     2521 tgaagcattt atcagggtta ttgtctcatg agcggataca tatttgaatg tatttagaaa
     2581 aataaacaaa taggcatgct agcgcagaaa cgtcctagaa gatgccagga ggatacttag
     2641 cagagagaca ataaggccgg agcgaagccg tttttccata ggctccgccc ccctgacgaa
     2701 catcacgaaa tctgacgctc aaatcagtgg tggcgaaacc cgacaggact ataaagatac
     2761 caggcgtttc cccctgatgg ctccctcttg cgctctcctg ttcccgtcct gcggcgtccg
     2821 tgttgtggtg gaggctttac ccaaatcacc acgtcccgtt ccgtgtagac agttcgctcc
     2881 aagctgggct gtgtgcaaga accccccgtt cagcccgact gctgcgcctt atccggtaac
     2941 tatcatcttg agtccaaccc ggaaagacac gacaaaacgc cactggcagc agccattggt
     3001 aactgagaat tagtggattt agatatcgag agtcttgaag tggtggccta acagaggcta
     3061 cactgaaagg acagtatttg gtatctgcgc tccactaaag ccagttacca ggttaagcag
     3121 ttccccaact gacttaacct tcgatcaaac cgcctcccca ggcggttttt tcgtttacag
     3181 agcaggagat tacgacgatc gtaaaaggat ctcaagaaga tcctttacgg attcccgaca
     3241 ccatcactct agatttcagt gcaatttatc tcttcaaatg tagcacctga agtcagcccc
     3301 atacgatata agttgtaatt ctcatgttag tcatgccccg cgcccaccgg aaggagctga
     3361 ctgggttgaa ggctctcaag ggcatcggtc gagatcccgg tgcctaatga gtgagctaac
     3421 ttacattaat tgcgttgcgc tcactgcccg ctttccagtc gggaaacctg tcgtgccagc
     3481 tgcattaatg aatcggccaa cgcgcgggga gaggcggttt gcgtattggg cgccagggtg
     3541 gtttttcttt tcaccagtga gacgggcaac agctgattgc ccttcaccgc ctggccctga
     3601 gagagttgca gcaagcggtc cacgctggtt tgccccagca ggcgaaaatc ctgtttgatg
     3661 gtggttaacg gcgggatata acatgagctg tcttcggtat cgtcgtatcc cactaccgag
     3721 atgtccgcac caacgcgcag cccggactcg gtaatggcgc gcattgcgcc cagcgccatc
     3781 tgatcgttgg caaccagcat cgcagtggga acgatgccct cattcagcat ttgcatggtt
     3841 tgttgaaaac cggacatggc actccagtcg ccttcccgtt ccgctatcgg ctgaatttga
     3901 ttgcgagtga gatatttatg ccagccagcc agacgcagac gcgccgagac agaacttaat
     3961 gggcccgcta acagcgcgat ttgctggtga cccaatgcga ccagatgctc cacgcccagt
     4021 cgcgtaccgt cttcatggga gaaaataata ctgttgatgg gtgtctggtc agagacatca
     4081 agaaataacg ccggaacatt agtgcaggca gcttccacag caatggcatc ctggtcatcc
     4141 agcggatagt taatgatcag cccactgacg cgttgcgcga gaagattgtg caccgccgct
     4201 ttacaggctt cgacgccgct tcgttctacc atcgacacca ccacgctggc acccagttga
     4261 tcggcgcgag atttaatcgc cgcgacaatt tgcgacggcg cgtgcagggc cagactggag
     4321 gtggcaacgc caatcagcaa cgactgtttg cccgccagtt gttgtgccac gcggttggga
     4381 atgtaattca gctccgccat cgccgcttcc actttttccc gcgttttcgc agaaacgtgg
     4441 ctggcctggt tcaccacgcg ggaaacggtc tgataagaga caccggcata ctctgcgaca
     4501 tcgtataacg ttactggttt cac
//
