# Supplementary material for: Genetically encoded RNA strand exchange circuits for programmable protein expression and computation in cells
Source: bioRxiv preprint, doi:10.1101/2025.09.24.678369, version 1 (2025-09-24)
Supplement: Plasmid GenBank files [file 678369_file04.zip › Supplementary File 2/pCOLA - (G_1) Gu1rbs2r s4u R3 sCFP3A T7t.gb]

LOCUS       pCOLA_-_(G_1)_G{u1,rbs2 4231 bp ds-DNA     circular     21-SEP-2025
DEFINITION  .
FEATURES             Location/Qualifiers
     primer          32..55
                     /label="Duet_seq_fwd"
                     /note="sequence: cgctatcatgccataccgcgaaag"
                     /ApEinfo_revcolor="#faac61"
                     /ApEinfo_fwdcolor="#faac61"
     primer          complement(82..132)
                     /label="pDuet_BB_rev_ga4"
                     /note="sequence: GACAGTTAGCCCAGAGCAGCGTTAGACTTcataagggagagcgtcgagatc"
                     /ApEinfo_revcolor="#b1ff67"
                     /ApEinfo_fwdcolor="#b1ff67"
     primer          complement(114..132)
                     /label="ga4_rev"
                     /note="sequence: gacagttagcccagagcag"
                     /ApEinfo_revcolor="#c7b0e3"
                     /ApEinfo_fwdcolor="#c7b0e3"
     misc_feature    206..222
                     /label="T7 promoter"
                     /ApEinfo_revcolor="#9eafd2"
                     /ApEinfo_fwdcolor="#9eafd2"
     misc_feature    275..338
                     /label="HDV R3"
                     /ApEinfo_revcolor="#9eafd2"
                     /ApEinfo_fwdcolor="#9eafd2"
     primer          complement(293..311)
                     /label="G2U_RoR3_revUS"
                     /note="sequence: GTCGGACCGCGAGGAGGTG"
                     /ApEinfo_revcolor="#c7b0e3"
                     /ApEinfo_fwdcolor="#c7b0e3"
     primer          complement(312..335)
                     /label="G2U_RoR3_rev"
                     /note="sequence: CCTTAACCTACCGAAGTAGCCCAG"
                     /ApEinfo_revcolor="#ff9ccd"
                     /ApEinfo_fwdcolor="#ff9ccd"
     primer          312..338
                     /label="G2U_R3_fwd"
                     /note="sequence: CTGGGCTACTTCGGTAGGTTAAGGCAC"
                     /ApEinfo_revcolor="#75c6a9"
                     /ApEinfo_fwdcolor="#75c6a9"
     primer          312..348
                     /label="R3_G6u_s4w_trc_fwd"
                     /note="sequence: CTGGGCTACTTCGGTAGGCTAAGGCACTTACTGATGT"
                     /ApEinfo_revcolor="#85dae9"
                     /ApEinfo_fwdcolor="#85dae9"
     RBS             359..364
                     /label="RBS6s"
                     /ApEinfo_revcolor="#f58a5e"
                     /ApEinfo_fwdcolor="#f58a5e"
     primer          365..394
                     /label="THE_lkr_fwd"
                     /note="sequence: ATATAAATGAAACAGAACAAAGAACAGTTA"
                     /ApEinfo_revcolor="#75c6a9"
                     /ApEinfo_fwdcolor="#75c6a9"
     CDS             392..1114
                     /label="Translation 392-1114"
                     /translation="LVSKGEELFTGVVPILVELDGDVNGHKFSVSGEGEGDATYGKLTLKFICTTGKLPVPWPTLVTTLTWGVQCFARYPDHMKQHDFFKSAMPEGYVQERTIFFKDDGNYKTRAEVKFEGDTLVNRIELKGIDFKEDGNILGHKLEYNYISDNVYITADKQKNGIKANFKIRHNIEDGGVQLADHYQQNTPIGDGPVLLPDNHYLSTQSKLSKDPNEKRDHMVLLEFVTAAGITLGMDELYK**"
     misc_feature    392..1114
                     /label="sCFP3A_2tta"
     primer          complement(1115..1118)
                     /label="T7\Terminator\primer"
                     /ApEinfo_revcolor="#ffef86"
                     /ApEinfo_fwdcolor="#ffef86"
     terminator      1115..1161
                     /label="T7\Terminator"
                     /ApEinfo_revcolor="#f8d3a9"
                     /ApEinfo_fwdcolor="#f8d3a9"
     primer          1132..1151
                     /label="Duet_BB_T7t_fwd"
                     /note="sequence: gcctctaaacgggtcttgag"
                     /ApEinfo_revcolor="#c7b0e3"
                     /ApEinfo_fwdcolor="#c7b0e3"
     primer          1162..1186
                     /label="pDuet_BB_ds_fwd"
                     /note="sequence: ctgaaacctcaggcatttgagaagc"
                     /ApEinfo_revcolor="#b1ff67"
                     /ApEinfo_fwdcolor="#b1ff67"
     primer          complement(1191..1213)
                     /label="Duet_seq_rev"
                     /note="sequence: tgactaccggaagcagtgtgacc"
                     /ApEinfo_revcolor="#c6c9d1"
                     /ApEinfo_fwdcolor="#c6c9d1"
     CDS             complement(1391..2206)
                     /label="Kan"
                     /ApEinfo_revcolor="#f58a5e"
                     /ApEinfo_fwdcolor="#f58a5e"
     primer          complement(1400..1434)
                     /label="RSF_kanR_rev"
                     /note="sequence: tgaataaattgcagtttcatttgatgctcgatgag"
                     /ApEinfo_revcolor="#84b0dc"
                     /ApEinfo_fwdcolor="#84b0dc"
     RBS             complement(2212..2216)
                     /label="RBS"
                     /ApEinfo_revcolor="#ffef86"
                     /ApEinfo_fwdcolor="#ffef86"
     -10_signal      complement(2248..2254)
                     /label="-10\Ap"
                     /ApEinfo_revcolor="#9eafd2"
                     /ApEinfo_fwdcolor="#9eafd2"
     -35_signal      complement(2271..2276)
                     /label="-35\Ap"
                     /ApEinfo_revcolor="#b1ff67"
                     /ApEinfo_fwdcolor="#b1ff67"
     rep_origin      2316..2951
                     /label="ColA\ori"
                     /ApEinfo_revcolor="#b7e6d7"
                     /ApEinfo_fwdcolor="#b7e6d7"
     CDS             complement(3149..4231)
                     /label="lacI"
                     /ApEinfo_revcolor="#d6b295"
                     /ApEinfo_fwdcolor="#d6b295"
ORIGIN
        1 attcaccacc ctgaattgac tctcttccgg gcgctatcat gccataccgc gaaaggtttt
       61 gcgccattcg atggtgtccg ggatctcgac gctctccctt atgaagtcta acgctgctct
      121 gggctaactg tccgcatcta gacttaactg agatattacc atagatgact agccattcct
      181 ctagatacta cgactagcat acTTCTAATA CGACTCACTA TAGGGAGATT CGTCTCCCAC
      241 TACATCCACA TACTACCTCC TTTACTTCAC ATTCGGGTCG GCATGGCATG TGCACCTCCT
      301 CGCGGTCCGA CCTGGGCTAC TTCGGTAGGC TAAGGCACAG TATGATGTTG TGAAGTGAAG
      361 GAGGATATAA ATGAAACAGA ACAAAGAACA GTTAGTCAGT AAAGGTGAAG AATTATTTAC
      421 CGGTGTTGTA CCGATATTAG TCGAACTGGA CGGTGACGTA AACGGACATA AGTTCTCTGT
      481 AAGTGGAGAA GGTGAAGGGG ATGCCACCTA CGGGAAATTG ACGCTGAAAT TTATTTGCAC
      541 GACAGGGAAA CTGCCAGTCC CCTGGCCTAC TCTGGTAACC ACACTTACGT GGGGGGTTCA
      601 GTGCTTTGCA CGCTATCCCG ACCATATGAA GCAGCACGAT TTTTTCAAAT CTGCGATGCC
      661 GGAGGGCTAT GTGCAAGAAC GGACCATTTT CTTTAAGGAC GATGGTAACT ATAAAACTCG
      721 CGCCGAAGTT AAATTTGAAG GTGACACTTT GGTCAACCGT ATAGAACTGA AGGGGATAGA
      781 TTTTAAGGAA GATGGTAATA TCCTTGGTCA CAAGTTGGAA TACAACTACA TCAGCGATAA
      841 TGTATACATC ACAGCCGACA AGCAAAAAAA CGGTATCAAA GCAAACTTCA AAATACGTCA
      901 CAACATCGAG GACGGTGGAG TCCAGCTGGC CGACCACTAC CAGCAGAACA CCCCAATAGG
      961 CGACGGACCT GTTCTTCTGC CAGACAACCA CTACCTTTCG ACTCAATCAA AGCTTTCAAA
     1021 GGATCCTAAC GAGAAACGGG ATCATATGGT GTTGCTTGAG TTCGTTACGG CAGCTGGTAT
     1081 AACCTTGGGG ATGGACGAAC TTTACAAATA ATAAtagcat aaccccttgg ggcctctaaa
     1141 cgggtcttga ggggtttttt gctgaaacct caggcatttg agaagcacac ggtcacactg
     1201 cttccggtag tcaataaacc ggtaaaccag caatagacat aagcggctat ttaacgaccc
     1261 tgccctgaac cgacgacaag ctgacgaccg ggtctccgca agtggcactt ttcggggaaa
     1321 tgtgcgcgga acccctattt gtttattttt ctaaatacat tcaaatatgt atccgctcat
     1381 gaattaattc ttagaaaaac tcatcgagca tcaaatgaaa ctgcaattta ttcatatcag
     1441 gattatcaat accatatttt tgaaaaagcc gtttctgtaa tgaaggagaa aactcaccga
     1501 ggcagttcca taggatggca agatcctggt atcggtctgc gattccgact cgtccaacat
     1561 caatacaacc tattaatttc ccctcgtcaa aaataaggtt atcaagtgag aaatcaccat
     1621 gagtgacgac tgaatccggt gagaatggca aaagtttatg catttctttc cagacttgtt
     1681 caacaggcca gccattacgc tcgtcatcaa aatcactcgc atcaaccaaa ccgttattca
     1741 ttcgtgattg cgcctgagcg agacgaaata cgcggtcgct gttaaaagga caattacaaa
     1801 caggaatcga atgcaaccgg cgcaggaaca ctgccagcgc atcaacaata ttttcacctg
     1861 aatcaggata ttcttctaat acctggaatg ctgttttccc ggggatcgca gtggtgagta
     1921 accatgcatc atcaggagta cggataaaat gcttgatggt cggaagaggc ataaattccg
     1981 tcagccagtt tagtctgacc atctcatctg taacatcatt ggcaacgcta cctttgccat
     2041 gtttcagaaa caactctggc gcatcgggct tcccatacaa tcgatagatt gtcgcacctg
     2101 attgcccgac attatcgcga gcccatttat acccatataa atcagcatcc atgttggaat
     2161 ttaatcgcgg cctagagcaa gacgtttccc gttgaatatg gctcatactc ttcctttttc
     2221 aatattattg aagcatttat cagggttatt gtctcatgag cggatacata tttgaatgta
     2281 tttagaaaaa taaacaaata ggcatgctag cgcagaaacg tcctagaaga tgccaggagg
     2341 atacttagca gagagacaat aaggccggag cgaagccgtt tttccatagg ctccgccccc
     2401 ctgacgaaca tcacgaaatc tgacgctcaa atcagtggtg gcgaaacccg acaggactat
     2461 aaagatacca ggcgtttccc cctgatggct ccctcttgcg ctctcctgtt cccgtcctgc
     2521 ggcgtccgtg ttgtggtgga ggctttaccc aaatcaccac gtcccgttcc gtgtagacag
     2581 ttcgctccaa gctgggctgt gtgcaagaac cccccgttca gcccgactgc tgcgccttat
     2641 ccggtaacta tcatcttgag tccaacccgg aaagacacga caaaacgcca ctggcagcag
     2701 ccattggtaa ctgagaatta gtggatttag atatcgagag tcttgaagtg gtggcctaac
     2761 agaggctaca ctgaaaggac agtatttggt atctgcgctc cactaaagcc agttaccagg
     2821 ttaagcagtt ccccaactga cttaaccttc gatcaaaccg cctccccagg cggttttttc
     2881 gtttacagag caggagatta cgacgatcgt aaaaggatct caagaagatc ctttacggat
     2941 tcccgacacc atcactctag atttcagtgc aatttatctc ttcaaatgta gcacctgaag
     3001 tcagccccat acgatataag ttgtaattct catgttagtc atgccccgcg cccaccggaa
     3061 ggagctgact gggttgaagg ctctcaaggg catcggtcga gatcccggtg cctaatgagt
     3121 gagctaactt acattaattg cgttgcgctc actgcccgct ttccagtcgg gaaacctgtc
     3181 gtgccagctg cattaatgaa tcggccaacg cgcggggaga ggcggtttgc gtattgggcg
     3241 ccagggtggt ttttcttttc accagtgaga cgggcaacag ctgattgccc ttcaccgcct
     3301 ggccctgaga gagttgcagc aagcggtcca cgctggtttg ccccagcagg cgaaaatcct
     3361 gtttgatggt ggttaacggc gggatataac atgagctgtc ttcggtatcg tcgtatccca
     3421 ctaccgagat gtccgcacca acgcgcagcc cggactcggt aatggcgcgc attgcgccca
     3481 gcgccatctg atcgttggca accagcatcg cagtgggaac gatgccctca ttcagcattt
     3541 gcatggtttg ttgaaaaccg gacatggcac tccagtcgcc ttcccgttcc gctatcggct
     3601 gaatttgatt gcgagtgaga tatttatgcc agccagccag acgcagacgc gccgagacag
     3661 aacttaatgg gcccgctaac agcgcgattt gctggtgacc caatgcgacc agatgctcca
     3721 cgcccagtcg cgtaccgtct tcatgggaga aaataatact gttgatgggt gtctggtcag
     3781 agacatcaag aaataacgcc ggaacattag tgcaggcagc ttccacagca atggcatcct
     3841 ggtcatccag cggatagtta atgatcagcc cactgacgcg ttgcgcgaga agattgtgca
     3901 ccgccgcttt acaggcttcg acgccgcttc gttctaccat cgacaccacc acgctggcac
     3961 ccagttgatc ggcgcgagat ttaatcgccg cgacaatttg cgacggcgcg tgcagggcca
     4021 gactggaggt ggcaacgcca atcagcaacg actgtttgcc cgccagttgt tgtgccacgc
     4081 ggttgggaat gtaattcagc tccgccatcg ccgcttccac tttttcccgc gttttcgcag
     4141 aaacgtggct ggcctggttc accacgcggg aaacggtctg ataagagaca ccggcatact
     4201 ctgcgacatc gtataacgtt actggtttca c
//
