# Supplementary material for: Genetically encoded RNA strand exchange circuits for programmable protein expression and computation in cells
Source: bioRxiv preprint, doi:10.1101/2025.09.24.678369, version 1 (2025-09-24)
Supplement: Plasmid GenBank files [file 678369_file04.zip › Supplementary File 2/pCOLA - (G_1-GFPmut3) Gu1rbs2 s4 R3 mGFPmut3 T7t.gb]

LOCUS       pCOLA_-_(G_1-GFPmut3)_G 4267 bp ds-DNA     circular     21-SEP-2025
DEFINITION  .
FEATURES             Location/Qualifiers
     primer          32..55
                     /label="Duet_seq_fwd"
                     /note="sequence: cgctatcatgccataccgcgaaag"
                     /ApEinfo_revcolor="#faac61"
                     /ApEinfo_fwdcolor="#faac61"
     primer          complement(82..132)
                     /label="pDuet_BB_rev_ga4"
                     /note="sequence: GACAGTTAGCCCAGAGCAGCGTTAGACTTcataagggagagcgtcgagatc"
                     /ApEinfo_revcolor="#b1ff67"
                     /ApEinfo_fwdcolor="#b1ff67"
     primer          complement(114..132)
                     /label="ga4_rev"
                     /note="sequence: gacagttagcccagagcag"
                     /ApEinfo_revcolor="#c7b0e3"
                     /ApEinfo_fwdcolor="#c7b0e3"
     misc_feature    206..222
                     /label="T7 promoter"
                     /ApEinfo_revcolor="#9eafd2"
                     /ApEinfo_fwdcolor="#9eafd2"
     misc_feature    275..338
                     /label="HDV R3"
                     /ApEinfo_revcolor="#9eafd2"
                     /ApEinfo_fwdcolor="#9eafd2"
     primer          complement(293..311)
                     /label="G2U_RoR3_revUS"
                     /note="sequence: GTCGGACCGCGAGGAGGTG"
                     /ApEinfo_revcolor="#c7b0e3"
                     /ApEinfo_fwdcolor="#c7b0e3"
     primer          complement(312..335)
                     /label="G2U_RoR3_rev"
                     /note="sequence: CCTTAACCTACCGAAGTAGCCCAG"
                     /ApEinfo_revcolor="#ff9ccd"
                     /ApEinfo_fwdcolor="#ff9ccd"
     primer          312..338
                     /label="G2U_R3_fwd"
                     /note="sequence: CTGGGCTACTTCGGTAGGTTAAGGCAC"
                     /ApEinfo_revcolor="#75c6a9"
                     /ApEinfo_fwdcolor="#75c6a9"
     RBS             359..364
                     /label="RBS6s"
                     /ApEinfo_revcolor="#f58a5e"
                     /ApEinfo_fwdcolor="#f58a5e"
     primer          365..394
                     /label="THE_lkr_fwd"
                     /note="sequence: ATATAAATGAAACAGAACAAAGAACAGTTA"
                     /ApEinfo_revcolor="#75c6a9"
                     /ApEinfo_fwdcolor="#75c6a9"
     CDS             392..1150
                     /label="Translation 392-1150"
                     /translation="LRKGEELFTGVVPILVELDGDVNGHKFSVSGEGEGDATYGKLTLKFICTTGKLPVPWPTLVTTFGYGVQCFARYPDHMKQHDFFKSAMPEGYVQERTIFFKDDGNYKTRAEVKFEGDTLVNRIELKGIDFKEDGNILGHKLEYNYNSHNVYIMADKQKNGIKVNFKIRHNIEDGSVQLADHYQQNTPIGDGPVLLPDNHYLSTQSALSKDPNEKRDHMVLLEFVTAAGITHGMDELYKRPAANDENYAASV**"
     primer          complement(1151..1154)
                     /label="T7\Terminator\primer"
                     /ApEinfo_revcolor="#ffef86"
                     /ApEinfo_fwdcolor="#ffef86"
     terminator      1151..1197
                     /label="T7\Terminator"
                     /ApEinfo_revcolor="#f8d3a9"
                     /ApEinfo_fwdcolor="#f8d3a9"
     primer          1168..1187
                     /label="Duet_BB_T7t_fwd"
                     /note="sequence: gcctctaaacgggtcttgag"
                     /ApEinfo_revcolor="#c7b0e3"
                     /ApEinfo_fwdcolor="#c7b0e3"
     primer          1198..1222
                     /label="pDuet_BB_ds_fwd"
                     /note="sequence: ctgaaacctcaggcatttgagaagc"
                     /ApEinfo_revcolor="#b1ff67"
                     /ApEinfo_fwdcolor="#b1ff67"
     primer          complement(1227..1249)
                     /label="Duet_seq_rev"
                     /note="sequence: tgactaccggaagcagtgtgacc"
                     /ApEinfo_revcolor="#c6c9d1"
                     /ApEinfo_fwdcolor="#c6c9d1"
     CDS             complement(1427..2242)
                     /label="Kan"
                     /ApEinfo_revcolor="#f58a5e"
                     /ApEinfo_fwdcolor="#f58a5e"
     primer          complement(1436..1470)
                     /label="RSF_kanR_rev"
                     /note="sequence: tgaataaattgcagtttcatttgatgctcgatgag"
                     /ApEinfo_revcolor="#84b0dc"
                     /ApEinfo_fwdcolor="#84b0dc"
     RBS             complement(2248..2252)
                     /label="RBS"
                     /ApEinfo_revcolor="#ffef86"
                     /ApEinfo_fwdcolor="#ffef86"
     -10_signal      complement(2284..2290)
                     /label="-10\Ap"
                     /ApEinfo_revcolor="#9eafd2"
                     /ApEinfo_fwdcolor="#9eafd2"
     -35_signal      complement(2307..2312)
                     /label="-35\Ap"
                     /ApEinfo_revcolor="#b1ff67"
                     /ApEinfo_fwdcolor="#b1ff67"
     rep_origin      2352..2987
                     /label="ColA\ori"
                     /ApEinfo_revcolor="#b7e6d7"
                     /ApEinfo_fwdcolor="#b7e6d7"
     CDS             complement(3185..4267)
                     /label="lacI"
                     /ApEinfo_revcolor="#d6b295"
                     /ApEinfo_fwdcolor="#d6b295"
ORIGIN
        1 attcaccacc ctgaattgac tctcttccgg gcgctatcat gccataccgc gaaaggtttt
       61 gcgccattcg atggtgtccg ggatctcgac gctctccctt atgaagtcta acgctgctct
      121 gggctaactg tccgcatcta gacttaactg agatattacc atagatgact agccattcct
      181 ctagatacta cgactagcat acTTCTAATA CGACTCACTA TAGGGAGATT CGTCTCCCAC
      241 TACATCCACA TACTACCTCC TTTACTTCAC ATTCGGGTCG GCATGGCATG TGCACCTCCT
      301 CGCGGTCCGA CCTGGGCTAC TTCGGTAGGC TAAGGCACAG TATGATGTTG TGAAGTGAAG
      361 GAGGATATAA ATGAAACAGA ACAAAGAACA GTTACGTAAA GGAGAAGAAC TTTTCACTGG
      421 AGTTGTCCCA ATTCTTGTTG AATTAGATGG TGATGTTAAT GGGCACAAAT TTTCTGTCAG
      481 TGGAGAGGGT GAAGGTGATG CAACATACGG AAAACTTACC CTTAAATTTA TTTGCACTAC
      541 TGGAAAACTA CCTGTTCCGT GGCCAACACT TGTCACTACT TTCGGTTATG GTGTTCAATG
      601 CTTTGCGAGA TACCCAGATC ACATGAAACA GCATGACTTT TTCAAGAGTG CCATGCCCGA
      661 AGGTTACGTA CAGGAAAGAA CTATATTTTT CAAAGATGAC GGGAACTACA AGACACGTGC
      721 TGAAGTCAAG TTTGAAGGTG ATACCCTTGT TAATAGAATC GAGTTAAAAG GTATTGATTT
      781 TAAAGAAGAT GGAAACATTC TTGGACACAA ATTGGAATAC AACTATAACT CACACAATGT
      841 ATACATCATG GCAGACAAAC AAAAGAATGG AATCAAAGTT AACTTCAAAA TTAGACACAA
      901 CATTGAAGAT GGAAGCGTTC AACTAGCAGA CCATTATCAA CAAAATACTC CGATTGGCGA
      961 TGGCCCTGTC CTTTTACCAG ACAACCATTA CCTGTCCACA CAATCTGCCC TTTCGAAAGA
     1021 TCCCAACGAA AAGAGAGACC ACATGGTCCT TCTTGAGTTT GTAACCGCTG CTGGGATTAC
     1081 ACATGGCATG GATGAACTAT ACAAAAGGCC TGCAGCAAAC GACGAAAACT ACGCTGCATC
     1141 AGTTTAATAA tagcataacc ccttggggcc tctaaacggg tcttgagggg ttttttgctg
     1201 aaacctcagg catttgagaa gcacacggtc acactgcttc cggtagtcaa taaaccggta
     1261 aaccagcaat agacataagc ggctatttaa cgaccctgcc ctgaaccgac gacaagctga
     1321 cgaccgggtc tccgcaagtg gcacttttcg gggaaatgtg cgcggaaccc ctatttgttt
     1381 atttttctaa atacattcaa atatgtatcc gctcatgaat taattcttag aaaaactcat
     1441 cgagcatcaa atgaaactgc aatttattca tatcaggatt atcaatacca tatttttgaa
     1501 aaagccgttt ctgtaatgaa ggagaaaact caccgaggca gttccatagg atggcaagat
     1561 cctggtatcg gtctgcgatt ccgactcgtc caacatcaat acaacctatt aatttcccct
     1621 cgtcaaaaat aaggttatca agtgagaaat caccatgagt gacgactgaa tccggtgaga
     1681 atggcaaaag tttatgcatt tctttccaga cttgttcaac aggccagcca ttacgctcgt
     1741 catcaaaatc actcgcatca accaaaccgt tattcattcg tgattgcgcc tgagcgagac
     1801 gaaatacgcg gtcgctgtta aaaggacaat tacaaacagg aatcgaatgc aaccggcgca
     1861 ggaacactgc cagcgcatca acaatatttt cacctgaatc aggatattct tctaatacct
     1921 ggaatgctgt tttcccgggg atcgcagtgg tgagtaacca tgcatcatca ggagtacgga
     1981 taaaatgctt gatggtcgga agaggcataa attccgtcag ccagtttagt ctgaccatct
     2041 catctgtaac atcattggca acgctacctt tgccatgttt cagaaacaac tctggcgcat
     2101 cgggcttccc atacaatcga tagattgtcg cacctgattg cccgacatta tcgcgagccc
     2161 atttataccc atataaatca gcatccatgt tggaatttaa tcgcggccta gagcaagacg
     2221 tttcccgttg aatatggctc atactcttcc tttttcaata ttattgaagc atttatcagg
     2281 gttattgtct catgagcgga tacatatttg aatgtattta gaaaaataaa caaataggca
     2341 tgctagcgca gaaacgtcct agaagatgcc aggaggatac ttagcagaga gacaataagg
     2401 ccggagcgaa gccgtttttc cataggctcc gcccccctga cgaacatcac gaaatctgac
     2461 gctcaaatca gtggtggcga aacccgacag gactataaag ataccaggcg tttccccctg
     2521 atggctccct cttgcgctct cctgttcccg tcctgcggcg tccgtgttgt ggtggaggct
     2581 ttacccaaat caccacgtcc cgttccgtgt agacagttcg ctccaagctg ggctgtgtgc
     2641 aagaaccccc cgttcagccc gactgctgcg ccttatccgg taactatcat cttgagtcca
     2701 acccggaaag acacgacaaa acgccactgg cagcagccat tggtaactga gaattagtgg
     2761 atttagatat cgagagtctt gaagtggtgg cctaacagag gctacactga aaggacagta
     2821 tttggtatct gcgctccact aaagccagtt accaggttaa gcagttcccc aactgactta
     2881 accttcgatc aaaccgcctc cccaggcggt tttttcgttt acagagcagg agattacgac
     2941 gatcgtaaaa ggatctcaag aagatccttt acggattccc gacaccatca ctctagattt
     3001 cagtgcaatt tatctcttca aatgtagcac ctgaagtcag ccccatacga tataagttgt
     3061 aattctcatg ttagtcatgc cccgcgccca ccggaaggag ctgactgggt tgaaggctct
     3121 caagggcatc ggtcgagatc ccggtgccta atgagtgagc taacttacat taattgcgtt
     3181 gcgctcactg cccgctttcc agtcgggaaa cctgtcgtgc cagctgcatt aatgaatcgg
     3241 ccaacgcgcg gggagaggcg gtttgcgtat tgggcgccag ggtggttttt cttttcacca
     3301 gtgagacggg caacagctga ttgcccttca ccgcctggcc ctgagagagt tgcagcaagc
     3361 ggtccacgct ggtttgcccc agcaggcgaa aatcctgttt gatggtggtt aacggcggga
     3421 tataacatga gctgtcttcg gtatcgtcgt atcccactac cgagatgtcc gcaccaacgc
     3481 gcagcccgga ctcggtaatg gcgcgcattg cgcccagcgc catctgatcg ttggcaacca
     3541 gcatcgcagt gggaacgatg ccctcattca gcatttgcat ggtttgttga aaaccggaca
     3601 tggcactcca gtcgccttcc cgttccgcta tcggctgaat ttgattgcga gtgagatatt
     3661 tatgccagcc agccagacgc agacgcgccg agacagaact taatgggccc gctaacagcg
     3721 cgatttgctg gtgacccaat gcgaccagat gctccacgcc cagtcgcgta ccgtcttcat
     3781 gggagaaaat aatactgttg atgggtgtct ggtcagagac atcaagaaat aacgccggaa
     3841 cattagtgca ggcagcttcc acagcaatgg catcctggtc atccagcgga tagttaatga
     3901 tcagcccact gacgcgttgc gcgagaagat tgtgcaccgc cgctttacag gcttcgacgc
     3961 cgcttcgttc taccatcgac accaccacgc tggcacccag ttgatcggcg cgagatttaa
     4021 tcgccgcgac aatttgcgac ggcgcgtgca gggccagact ggaggtggca acgccaatca
     4081 gcaacgactg tttgcccgcc agttgttgtg ccacgcggtt gggaatgtaa ttcagctccg
     4141 ccatcgccgc ttccactttt tcccgcgttt tcgcagaaac gtggctggcc tggttcacca
     4201 cgcgggaaac ggtctgataa gagacaccgg catactctgc gacatcgtat aacgttactg
     4261 gtttcac
//
