# Supplementary material for: Genetically encoded RNA strand exchange circuits for programmable protein expression and computation in cells
Source: bioRxiv preprint, doi:10.1101/2025.09.24.678369, version 1 (2025-09-24)
Supplement: Plasmid GenBank files [file 678369_file04.zip › Supplementary File 2/pCOLA - (G_1h) Gu1rbs2 s4o Rh CFP T7t.gb]

LOCUS       pCOLA_-_(G_1h)_G{u1,rbs 4234 bp ds-DNA     circular     21-SEP-2025
DEFINITION  .
FEATURES             Location/Qualifiers
     primer          32..55
                     /label="Duet_seq_fwd"
                     /note="sequence: cgctatcatgccataccgcgaaag"
                     /ApEinfo_revcolor="#faac61"
                     /ApEinfo_fwdcolor="#faac61"
     primer          complement(82..132)
                     /label="pDuet_BB_rev_ga4"
                     /note="sequence: GACAGTTAGCCCAGAGCAGCGTTAGACTTcataagggagagcgtcgagatc"
                     /ApEinfo_revcolor="#b1ff67"
                     /ApEinfo_fwdcolor="#b1ff67"
     primer          complement(114..132)
                     /label="ga4_rev"
                     /note="sequence: gacagttagcccagagcag"
                     /ApEinfo_revcolor="#c7b0e3"
                     /ApEinfo_fwdcolor="#c7b0e3"
     misc_feature    206..222
                     /label="T7 promoter"
                     /ApEinfo_revcolor="#9eafd2"
                     /ApEinfo_fwdcolor="#9eafd2"
     misc_feature    275..341
                     /label="Rh ribozyme"
                     /ApEinfo_revcolor="#c7b0e3"
                     /ApEinfo_fwdcolor="#c7b0e3"
     primer          complement(296..313)
                     /label="G2U_Rh_rev"
                     /note="sequence: GACAGGGGCTGCGACGTG"
                     /ApEinfo_revcolor="#b1ff67"
                     /ApEinfo_fwdcolor="#b1ff67"
     primer          314..341
                     /label="G2U_Rh_fwd"
                     /note="sequence: AGATTCTGGTGAATCTGTGAATTCTGCT"
                     /ApEinfo_revcolor="#c6c9d1"
                     /ApEinfo_fwdcolor="#c6c9d1"
     RBS             362..367
                     /label="RBS6s"
                     /ApEinfo_revcolor="#f58a5e"
                     /ApEinfo_fwdcolor="#f58a5e"
     primer          368..397
                     /label="THE_lkr_fwd"
                     /note="sequence: ATATAAATGAAACAGAACAAAGAACAGTTA"
                     /ApEinfo_revcolor="#75c6a9"
                     /ApEinfo_fwdcolor="#75c6a9"
     CDS             395..1117
                     /label="Translation 395-1117"
                     /translation="LVSKGEELFTGVVPILVELDGDVNGHKFSVSGEGEGDATYGKLTLKFICTTGKLPVPWPTLVTTLTWGVQCFARYPDHMKQHDFFKSAMPEGYVQERTIFFKDDGNYKTRAEVKFEGDTLVNRIELKGIDFKEDGNILGHKLEYNYISDNVYITADKQKNGIKANFKIRHNIEDGGVQLADHYQQNTPIGDGPVLLPDNHYLSTQSKLSKDPNEKRDHMVLLEFVTAAGITLGMDELYK**"
     misc_feature    395..1117
                     /label="sCFP3A_2tta"
     primer          complement(1118..1121)
                     /label="T7\Terminator\primer"
                     /ApEinfo_revcolor="#ffef86"
                     /ApEinfo_fwdcolor="#ffef86"
     terminator      1118..1164
                     /label="T7\Terminator"
                     /ApEinfo_revcolor="#f8d3a9"
                     /ApEinfo_fwdcolor="#f8d3a9"
     primer          1135..1154
                     /label="Duet_BB_T7t_fwd"
                     /note="sequence: gcctctaaacgggtcttgag"
                     /ApEinfo_revcolor="#c7b0e3"
                     /ApEinfo_fwdcolor="#c7b0e3"
     primer          1165..1189
                     /label="pDuet_BB_ds_fwd"
                     /note="sequence: ctgaaacctcaggcatttgagaagc"
                     /ApEinfo_revcolor="#b1ff67"
                     /ApEinfo_fwdcolor="#b1ff67"
     primer          complement(1194..1216)
                     /label="Duet_seq_rev"
                     /note="sequence: tgactaccggaagcagtgtgacc"
                     /ApEinfo_revcolor="#c6c9d1"
                     /ApEinfo_fwdcolor="#c6c9d1"
     CDS             complement(1394..2209)
                     /label="Kan"
                     /ApEinfo_revcolor="#f58a5e"
                     /ApEinfo_fwdcolor="#f58a5e"
     primer          complement(1403..1437)
                     /label="RSF_kanR_rev"
                     /note="sequence: tgaataaattgcagtttcatttgatgctcgatgag"
                     /ApEinfo_revcolor="#84b0dc"
                     /ApEinfo_fwdcolor="#84b0dc"
     RBS             complement(2215..2219)
                     /label="RBS"
                     /ApEinfo_revcolor="#ffef86"
                     /ApEinfo_fwdcolor="#ffef86"
     -10_signal      complement(2251..2257)
                     /label="-10\Ap"
                     /ApEinfo_revcolor="#9eafd2"
                     /ApEinfo_fwdcolor="#9eafd2"
     -35_signal      complement(2274..2279)
                     /label="-35\Ap"
                     /ApEinfo_revcolor="#b1ff67"
                     /ApEinfo_fwdcolor="#b1ff67"
     rep_origin      2319..2954
                     /label="ColA\ori"
                     /ApEinfo_revcolor="#b7e6d7"
                     /ApEinfo_fwdcolor="#b7e6d7"
     CDS             complement(3152..4234)
                     /label="lacI"
                     /ApEinfo_revcolor="#d6b295"
                     /ApEinfo_fwdcolor="#d6b295"
ORIGIN
        1 attcaccacc ctgaattgac tctcttccgg gcgctatcat gccataccgc gaaaggtttt
       61 gcgccattcg atggtgtccg ggatctcgac gctctccctt atgaagtcta acgctgctct
      121 gggctaactg tccgcatcta gacttaactg agatattacc atagatgact agccattcct
      181 ctagatacta cgactagcat acTTCTAATA CGACTCACTA TAGGGAGATT CGTCTCCCAC
      241 TACATCCACA TACTACCTCC TTTACTTCAC ATTCGGGGGC CACAGCAGAA GCGTTCACGT
      301 CGCAGCCCCT GTCAGATTCT GGTGAATCTG CGAATTCTGC TTTACTGATG TTGTGAAGTG
      361 AAGGAGGATA TAAATGAAAC AGAACAAAGA ACAGTTAGTC AGTAAAGGTG AAGAATTATT
      421 TACCGGTGTT GTACCGATAT TAGTCGAACT GGACGGTGAC GTAAACGGAC ATAAGTTCTC
      481 TGTAAGTGGA GAAGGTGAAG GGGATGCCAC CTACGGGAAA TTGACGCTGA AATTTATTTG
      541 CACGACAGGG AAACTGCCAG TCCCCTGGCC TACTCTGGTA ACCACACTTA CGTGGGGGGT
      601 TCAGTGCTTT GCACGCTATC CCGACCATAT GAAGCAGCAC GATTTTTTCA AATCTGCGAT
      661 GCCGGAGGGC TATGTGCAAG AACGGACCAT TTTCTTTAAG GACGATGGTA ACTATAAAAC
      721 TCGCGCCGAA GTTAAATTTG AAGGTGACAC TTTGGTCAAC CGTATAGAAC TGAAGGGGAT
      781 AGATTTTAAG GAAGATGGTA ATATCCTTGG TCACAAGTTG GAATACAACT ACATCAGCGA
      841 TAATGTATAC ATCACAGCCG ACAAGCAAAA AAACGGTATC AAAGCAAACT TCAAAATACG
      901 TCACAACATC GAGGACGGTG GAGTCCAGCT GGCCGACCAC TACCAGCAGA ACACCCCAAT
      961 AGGCGACGGA CCTGTTCTTC TGCCAGACAA CCACTACCTT TCGACTCAAT CAAAGCTTTC
     1021 AAAGGATCCT AACGAGAAAC GGGATCATAT GGTGTTGCTT GAGTTCGTTA CGGCAGCTGG
     1081 TATAACCTTG GGGATGGACG AACTTTACAA ATAATAAtag cataacccct tggggcctct
     1141 aaacgggtct tgaggggttt tttgctgaaa cctcaggcat ttgagaagca cacggtcaca
     1201 ctgcttccgg tagtcaataa accggtaaac cagcaataga cataagcggc tatttaacga
     1261 ccctgccctg aaccgacgac aagctgacga ccgggtctcc gcaagtggca cttttcgggg
     1321 aaatgtgcgc ggaaccccta tttgtttatt tttctaaata cattcaaata tgtatccgct
     1381 catgaattaa ttcttagaaa aactcatcga gcatcaaatg aaactgcaat ttattcatat
     1441 caggattatc aataccatat ttttgaaaaa gccgtttctg taatgaagga gaaaactcac
     1501 cgaggcagtt ccataggatg gcaagatcct ggtatcggtc tgcgattccg actcgtccaa
     1561 catcaataca acctattaat ttcccctcgt caaaaataag gttatcaagt gagaaatcac
     1621 catgagtgac gactgaatcc ggtgagaatg gcaaaagttt atgcatttct ttccagactt
     1681 gttcaacagg ccagccatta cgctcgtcat caaaatcact cgcatcaacc aaaccgttat
     1741 tcattcgtga ttgcgcctga gcgagacgaa atacgcggtc gctgttaaaa ggacaattac
     1801 aaacaggaat cgaatgcaac cggcgcagga acactgccag cgcatcaaca atattttcac
     1861 ctgaatcagg atattcttct aatacctgga atgctgtttt cccggggatc gcagtggtga
     1921 gtaaccatgc atcatcagga gtacggataa aatgcttgat ggtcggaaga ggcataaatt
     1981 ccgtcagcca gtttagtctg accatctcat ctgtaacatc attggcaacg ctacctttgc
     2041 catgtttcag aaacaactct ggcgcatcgg gcttcccata caatcgatag attgtcgcac
     2101 ctgattgccc gacattatcg cgagcccatt tatacccata taaatcagca tccatgttgg
     2161 aatttaatcg cggcctagag caagacgttt cccgttgaat atggctcata ctcttccttt
     2221 ttcaatatta ttgaagcatt tatcagggtt attgtctcat gagcggatac atatttgaat
     2281 gtatttagaa aaataaacaa ataggcatgc tagcgcagaa acgtcctaga agatgccagg
     2341 aggatactta gcagagagac aataaggccg gagcgaagcc gtttttccat aggctccgcc
     2401 cccctgacga acatcacgaa atctgacgct caaatcagtg gtggcgaaac ccgacaggac
     2461 tataaagata ccaggcgttt ccccctgatg gctccctctt gcgctctcct gttcccgtcc
     2521 tgcggcgtcc gtgttgtggt ggaggcttta cccaaatcac cacgtcccgt tccgtgtaga
     2581 cagttcgctc caagctgggc tgtgtgcaag aaccccccgt tcagcccgac tgctgcgcct
     2641 tatccggtaa ctatcatctt gagtccaacc cggaaagaca cgacaaaacg ccactggcag
     2701 cagccattgg taactgagaa ttagtggatt tagatatcga gagtcttgaa gtggtggcct
     2761 aacagaggct acactgaaag gacagtattt ggtatctgcg ctccactaaa gccagttacc
     2821 aggttaagca gttccccaac tgacttaacc ttcgatcaaa ccgcctcccc aggcggtttt
     2881 ttcgtttaca gagcaggaga ttacgacgat cgtaaaagga tctcaagaag atcctttacg
     2941 gattcccgac accatcactc tagatttcag tgcaatttat ctcttcaaat gtagcacctg
     3001 aagtcagccc catacgatat aagttgtaat tctcatgtta gtcatgcccc gcgcccaccg
     3061 gaaggagctg actgggttga aggctctcaa gggcatcggt cgagatcccg gtgcctaatg
     3121 agtgagctaa cttacattaa ttgcgttgcg ctcactgccc gctttccagt cgggaaacct
     3181 gtcgtgccag ctgcattaat gaatcggcca acgcgcgggg agaggcggtt tgcgtattgg
     3241 gcgccagggt ggtttttctt ttcaccagtg agacgggcaa cagctgattg cccttcaccg
     3301 cctggccctg agagagttgc agcaagcggt ccacgctggt ttgccccagc aggcgaaaat
     3361 cctgtttgat ggtggttaac ggcgggatat aacatgagct gtcttcggta tcgtcgtatc
     3421 ccactaccga gatgtccgca ccaacgcgca gcccggactc ggtaatggcg cgcattgcgc
     3481 ccagcgccat ctgatcgttg gcaaccagca tcgcagtggg aacgatgccc tcattcagca
     3541 tttgcatggt ttgttgaaaa ccggacatgg cactccagtc gccttcccgt tccgctatcg
     3601 gctgaatttg attgcgagtg agatatttat gccagccagc cagacgcaga cgcgccgaga
     3661 cagaacttaa tgggcccgct aacagcgcga tttgctggtg acccaatgcg accagatgct
     3721 ccacgcccag tcgcgtaccg tcttcatggg agaaaataat actgttgatg ggtgtctggt
     3781 cagagacatc aagaaataac gccggaacat tagtgcaggc agcttccaca gcaatggcat
     3841 cctggtcatc cagcggatag ttaatgatca gcccactgac gcgttgcgcg agaagattgt
     3901 gcaccgccgc tttacaggct tcgacgccgc ttcgttctac catcgacacc accacgctgg
     3961 cacccagttg atcggcgcga gatttaatcg ccgcgacaat ttgcgacggc gcgtgcaggg
     4021 ccagactgga ggtggcaacg ccaatcagca acgactgttt gcccgccagt tgttgtgcca
     4081 cgcggttggg aatgtaattc agctccgcca tcgccgcttc cactttttcc cgcgttttcg
     4141 cagaaacgtg gctggcctgg ttcaccacgc gggaaacggt ctgataagag acaccggcat
     4201 actctgcgac atcgtataac gttactggtt tcac
//
