# Supplementary material for: Genetically encoded RNA strand exchange circuits for programmable protein expression and computation in cells
Source: bioRxiv preprint, doi:10.1101/2025.09.24.678369, version 1 (2025-09-24)
Supplement: Plasmid GenBank files [file 678369_file04.zip › Supplementary File 2/pCOLA - (G_1s) Gu1rbs2r s4 R3 sCFP3A T7t.gb]

LOCUS       pCOLA_-_(G_1s)_G{u1,rbs 4231 bp ds-DNA     circular     21-SEP-2025
DEFINITION  .
FEATURES             Location/Qualifiers
     primer          32..55
                     /label="Duet_seq_fwd"
                     /note="sequence: cgctatcatgccataccgcgaaag"
                     /ApEinfo_revcolor="#faac61"
                     /ApEinfo_fwdcolor="#faac61"
     primer          complement(82..132)
                     /label="pDuet_BB_rev_ga4"
                     /note="sequence: GACAGTTAGCCCAGAGCAGCGTTAGACTTcataagggagagcgtcgagatc"
                     /ApEinfo_revcolor="#b1ff67"
                     /ApEinfo_fwdcolor="#b1ff67"
     primer          complement(114..132)
                     /label="ga4_rev"
                     /note="sequence: gacagttagcccagagcag"
                     /ApEinfo_revcolor="#c7b0e3"
                     /ApEinfo_fwdcolor="#c7b0e3"
     misc_feature    206..222
                     /label="T7 promoter"
                     /ApEinfo_revcolor="#9eafd2"
                     /ApEinfo_fwdcolor="#9eafd2"
     misc_feature    275..338
                     /label="HDV R3"
                     /ApEinfo_revcolor="#9eafd2"
                     /ApEinfo_fwdcolor="#9eafd2"
     primer          complement(293..311)
                     /label="G2U_RoR3_revUS"
                     /note="sequence: GTCGGACCGCGAGGAGGTG"
                     /ApEinfo_revcolor="#c7b0e3"
                     /ApEinfo_fwdcolor="#c7b0e3"
     primer          complement(312..335)
                     /label="G2U_RoR3_rev"
                     /note="sequence: CCTTAACCTACCGAAGTAGCCCAG"
                     /ApEinfo_revcolor="#ff9ccd"
                     /ApEinfo_fwdcolor="#ff9ccd"
     primer          312..338
                     /label="G2U_R3_fwd"
                     /note="sequence: CTGGGCTACTTCGGTAGGTTAAGGCAC"
                     /ApEinfo_revcolor="#75c6a9"
                     /ApEinfo_fwdcolor="#75c6a9"
     RBS             359..364
                     /label="RBS6s"
                     /ApEinfo_revcolor="#f58a5e"
                     /ApEinfo_fwdcolor="#f58a5e"
     primer          365..394
                     /label="THE_lkr_fwd"
                     /note="sequence: ATATAAATGAAACAGAACAAAGAACAGTTA"
                     /ApEinfo_revcolor="#75c6a9"
                     /ApEinfo_fwdcolor="#75c6a9"
     CDS             392..1114
                     /label="Translation 392-1114"
                     /translation="LVSKGEELFTGVVPILVELDGDVNGHKFSVSGEGEGDATYGKLTLKFICTTGKLPVPWPTLVTTLTWGVQCFARYPDHMKQHDFFKSAMPEGYVQERTIFFKDDGNYKTRAEVKFEGDTLVNRIELKGIDFKEDGNILGHKLEYNYISDNVYITADKQKNGIKANFKIRHNIEDGGVQLADHYQQNTPIGDGPVLLPDNHYLSTQSKLSKDPNEKRDHMVLLEFVTAAGITLGMDELYK**"
     misc_feature    392..1114
                     /label="sCFP3A_2tta"
     primer          complement(1115..1118)
                     /label="T7\Terminator\primer"
                     /ApEinfo_revcolor="#ffef86"
                     /ApEinfo_fwdcolor="#ffef86"
     terminator      1115..1161
                     /label="T7\Terminator"
                     /ApEinfo_revcolor="#f8d3a9"
                     /ApEinfo_fwdcolor="#f8d3a9"
     primer          1132..1151
                     /label="Duet_BB_T7t_fwd"
                     /note="sequence: gcctctaaacgggtcttgag"
                     /ApEinfo_revcolor="#c7b0e3"
                     /ApEinfo_fwdcolor="#c7b0e3"
     primer          1162..1186
                     /label="pDuet_BB_ds_fwd"
                     /note="sequence: ctgaaacctcaggcatttgagaagc"
                     /ApEinfo_revcolor="#b1ff67"
                     /ApEinfo_fwdcolor="#b1ff67"
     primer          complement(1191..1213)
                     /label="Duet_seq_rev"
                     /note="sequence: tgactaccggaagcagtgtgacc"
                     /ApEinfo_revcolor="#c6c9d1"
                     /ApEinfo_fwdcolor="#c6c9d1"
     CDS             complement(1391..2206)
                     /label="Kan"
                     /ApEinfo_revcolor="#f58a5e"
                     /ApEinfo_fwdcolor="#f58a5e"
     primer          complement(1400..1434)
                     /label="RSF_kanR_rev"
                     /note="sequence: tgaataaattgcagtttcatttgatgctcgatgag"
                     /ApEinfo_revcolor="#84b0dc"
                     /ApEinfo_fwdcolor="#84b0dc"
     RBS             complement(2212..2216)
                     /label="RBS"
                     /ApEinfo_revcolor="#ffef86"
                     /ApEinfo_fwdcolor="#ffef86"
     -10_signal      complement(2248..2254)
                     /label="-10\Ap"
                     /ApEinfo_revcolor="#9eafd2"
                     /ApEinfo_fwdcolor="#9eafd2"
     -35_signal      complement(2271..2276)
                     /label="-35\Ap"
                     /ApEinfo_revcolor="#b1ff67"
                     /ApEinfo_fwdcolor="#b1ff67"
     rep_origin      2316..2951
                     /label="ColA\ori"
                     /ApEinfo_revcolor="#b7e6d7"
                     /ApEinfo_fwdcolor="#b7e6d7"
     CDS             complement(3149..4231)
                     /label="lacI"
                     /ApEinfo_revcolor="#d6b295"
                     /ApEinfo_fwdcolor="#d6b295"
ORIGIN
        1 attcaccacc ctgaattgac tctcttccgg gcgctatcat gccataccgc gaaaggtttt
       61 gcgccattcg atggtgtccg ggatctcgac gctctccctt atgaagtcta acgctgctct
      121 gggctaactg tccgcatcta gacttaactg agatattacc atagatgact agccattcct
      181 ctagatacta cgactagcat acTTCTAATA CGACTCACTA TAGGGAGATT CGTCTCCCAC
      241 TACATCCACA TACTACCTCC TTTACTTCAC ATTCGGGTCG GCATGGCATG TGCACCTCCT
      301 CGCGGTCCGA CCTGGGCTAC TTCGGTAGGC TAAGGCACAA TCTGATGTTG TGAAGTGAAG
      361 GAGGATATAA ATGAAACAGA ACAAAGAACA GTTAGTCAGT AAAGGTGAAG AATTATTTAC
      421 CGGTGTTGTA CCGATATTAG TCGAACTGGA CGGTGACGTA AACGGACATA AGTTCTCTGT
      481 AAGTGGAGAA GGTGAAGGGG ATGCCACCTA CGGGAAATTG ACGCTGAAAT TTATTTGCAC
      541 GACAGGGAAA CTGCCAGTCC CCTGGCCTAC TCTGGTAACC ACACTTACGT GGGGGGTTCA
      601 GTGCTTTGCA CGCTATCCCG ACCATATGAA GCAGCACGAT TTTTTCAAAT CTGCGATGCC
      661 GGAGGGCTAT GTGCAAGAAC GGACCATTTT CTTTAAGGAC GATGGTAACT ATAAAACTCG
      721 CGCCGAAGTT AAATTTGAAG GTGACACTTT GGTCAACCGT ATAGAACTGA AGGGGATAGA
      781 TTTTAAGGAA GATGGTAATA TCCTTGGTCA CAAGTTGGAA TACAACTACA TCAGCGATAA
      841 TGTATACATC ACAGCCGACA AGCAAAAAAA CGGTATCAAA GCAAACTTCA AAATACGTCA
      901 CAACATCGAG GACGGTGGAG TCCAGCTGGC CGACCACTAC CAGCAGAACA CCCCAATAGG
      961 CGACGGACCT GTTCTTCTGC CAGACAACCA CTACCTTTCG ACTCAATCAA AGCTTTCAAA
     1021 GGATCCTAAC GAGAAACGGG ATCATATGGT GTTGCTTGAG TTCGTTACGG CAGCTGGTAT
     1081 AACCTTGGGG ATGGACGAAC TTTACAAATA ATAAtagcat aaccccttgg ggcctctaaa
     1141 cgggtcttga ggggtttttt gctgaaacct caggcatttg agaagcacac ggtcacactg
     1201 cttccggtag tcaataaacc ggtaaaccag caatagacat aagcggctat ttaacgaccc
     1261 tgccctgaac cgacgacaag ctgacgaccg ggtctccgca agtggcactt ttcggggaaa
     1321 tgtgcgcgga acccctattt gtttattttt ctaaatacat tcaaatatgt atccgctcat
     1381 gaattaattc ttagaaaaac tcatcgagca tcaaatgaaa ctgcaattta ttcatatcag
     1441 gattatcaat accatatttt tgaaaaagcc gtttctgtaa tgaaggagaa aactcaccga
     1501 ggcagttcca taggatggca agatcctggt atcggtctgc gattccgact cgtccaacat
     1561 caatacaacc tattaatttc ccctcgtcaa aaataaggtt atcaagtgag aaatcaccat
     1621 gagtgacgac tgaatccggt gagaatggca aaagtttatg catttctttc cagacttgtt
     1681 caacaggcca gccattacgc tcgtcatcaa aatcactcgc atcaaccaaa ccgttattca
     1741 ttcgtgattg cgcctgagcg agacgaaata cgcggtcgct gttaaaagga caattacaaa
     1801 caggaatcga atgcaaccgg cgcaggaaca ctgccagcgc atcaacaata ttttcacctg
     1861 aatcaggata ttcttctaat acctggaatg ctgttttccc ggggatcgca gtggtgagta
     1921 accatgcatc atcaggagta cggataaaat gcttgatggt cggaagaggc ataaattccg
     1981 tcagccagtt tagtctgacc atctcatctg taacatcatt ggcaacgcta cctttgccat
     2041 gtttcagaaa caactctggc gcatcgggct tcccatacaa tcgatagatt gtcgcacctg
     2101 attgcccgac attatcgcga gcccatttat acccatataa atcagcatcc atgttggaat
     2161 ttaatcgcgg cctagagcaa gacgtttccc gttgaatatg gctcatactc ttcctttttc
     2221 aatattattg aagcatttat cagggttatt gtctcatgag cggatacata tttgaatgta
     2281 tttagaaaaa taaacaaata ggcatgctag cgcagaaacg tcctagaaga tgccaggagg
     2341 atacttagca gagagacaat aaggccggag cgaagccgtt tttccatagg ctccgccccc
     2401 ctgacgaaca tcacgaaatc tgacgctcaa atcagtggtg gcgaaacccg acaggactat
     2461 aaagatacca ggcgtttccc cctgatggct ccctcttgcg ctctcctgtt cccgtcctgc
     2521 ggcgtccgtg ttgtggtgga ggctttaccc aaatcaccac gtcccgttcc gtgtagacag
     2581 ttcgctccaa gctgggctgt gtgcaagaac cccccgttca gcccgactgc tgcgccttat
     2641 ccggtaacta tcatcttgag tccaacccgg aaagacacga caaaacgcca ctggcagcag
     2701 ccattggtaa ctgagaatta gtggatttag atatcgagag tcttgaagtg gtggcctaac
     2761 agaggctaca ctgaaaggac agtatttggt atctgcgctc cactaaagcc agttaccagg
     2821 ttaagcagtt ccccaactga cttaaccttc gatcaaaccg cctccccagg cggttttttc
     2881 gtttacagag caggagatta cgacgatcgt aaaaggatct caagaagatc ctttacggat
     2941 tcccgacacc atcactctag atttcagtgc aatttatctc ttcaaatgta gcacctgaag
     3001 tcagccccat acgatataag ttgtaattct catgttagtc atgccccgcg cccaccggaa
     3061 ggagctgact gggttgaagg ctctcaaggg catcggtcga gatcccggtg cctaatgagt
     3121 gagctaactt acattaattg cgttgcgctc actgcccgct ttccagtcgg gaaacctgtc
     3181 gtgccagctg cattaatgaa tcggccaacg cgcggggaga ggcggtttgc gtattgggcg
     3241 ccagggtggt ttttcttttc accagtgaga cgggcaacag ctgattgccc ttcaccgcct
     3301 ggccctgaga gagttgcagc aagcggtcca cgctggtttg ccccagcagg cgaaaatcct
     3361 gtttgatggt ggttaacggc gggatataac atgagctgtc ttcggtatcg tcgtatccca
     3421 ctaccgagat gtccgcacca acgcgcagcc cggactcggt aatggcgcgc attgcgccca
     3481 gcgccatctg atcgttggca accagcatcg cagtgggaac gatgccctca ttcagcattt
     3541 gcatggtttg ttgaaaaccg gacatggcac tccagtcgcc ttcccgttcc gctatcggct
     3601 gaatttgatt gcgagtgaga tatttatgcc agccagccag acgcagacgc gccgagacag
     3661 aacttaatgg gcccgctaac agcgcgattt gctggtgacc caatgcgacc agatgctcca
     3721 cgcccagtcg cgtaccgtct tcatgggaga aaataatact gttgatgggt gtctggtcag
     3781 agacatcaag aaataacgcc ggaacattag tgcaggcagc ttccacagca atggcatcct
     3841 ggtcatccag cggatagtta atgatcagcc cactgacgcg ttgcgcgaga agattgtgca
     3901 ccgccgcttt acaggcttcg acgccgcttc gttctaccat cgacaccacc acgctggcac
     3961 ccagttgatc ggcgcgagat ttaatcgccg cgacaatttg cgacggcgcg tgcagggcca
     4021 gactggaggt ggcaacgcca atcagcaacg actgtttgcc cgccagttgt tgtgccacgc
     4081 ggttgggaat gtaattcagc tccgccatcg ccgcttccac tttttcccgc gttttcgcag
     4141 aaacgtggct ggcctggttc accacgcggg aaacggtctg ataagagaca ccggcatact
     4201 ctgcgacatc gtataacgtt actggtttca c
//
