# Supplementary material for: Genetically encoded RNA strand exchange circuits for programmable protein expression and computation in cells
Source: bioRxiv preprint, doi:10.1101/2025.09.24.678369, version 1 (2025-09-24)
Supplement: Plasmid GenBank files [file 678369_file04.zip › Supplementary File 2/pCOLA - (G_1s-ASV) Gu1rbs2 s4 R3 CFP_ASV T7t.gb]

LOCUS       pCOLA_-_(G_1s-ASV)_G{u1 4270 bp ds-DNA     circular     21-SEP-2025
DEFINITION  .
FEATURES             Location/Qualifiers
     primer          32..55
                     /label="Duet_seq_fwd"
                     /note="sequence: cgctatcatgccataccgcgaaag"
                     /ApEinfo_revcolor="#faac61"
                     /ApEinfo_fwdcolor="#faac61"
     primer          complement(82..132)
                     /label="pDuet_BB_rev_ga4"
                     /note="sequence: GACAGTTAGCCCAGAGCAGCGTTAGACTTcataagggagagcgtcgagatc"
                     /ApEinfo_revcolor="#b1ff67"
                     /ApEinfo_fwdcolor="#b1ff67"
     primer          complement(114..132)
                     /label="ga4_rev"
                     /note="sequence: gacagttagcccagagcag"
                     /ApEinfo_revcolor="#c7b0e3"
                     /ApEinfo_fwdcolor="#c7b0e3"
     misc_feature    206..222
                     /label="T7 promoter"
                     /ApEinfo_revcolor="#9eafd2"
                     /ApEinfo_fwdcolor="#9eafd2"
     misc_feature    275..338
                     /label="HDV R3"
                     /ApEinfo_revcolor="#9eafd2"
                     /ApEinfo_fwdcolor="#9eafd2"
     primer          complement(293..311)
                     /label="G2U_RoR3_revUS"
                     /note="sequence: GTCGGACCGCGAGGAGGTG"
                     /ApEinfo_revcolor="#c7b0e3"
                     /ApEinfo_fwdcolor="#c7b0e3"
     primer          complement(312..335)
                     /label="G2U_RoR3_rev"
                     /note="sequence: CCTTAACCTACCGAAGTAGCCCAG"
                     /ApEinfo_revcolor="#ff9ccd"
                     /ApEinfo_fwdcolor="#ff9ccd"
     primer          312..338
                     /label="G2U_R3_fwd"
                     /note="sequence: CTGGGCTACTTCGGTAGGTTAAGGCAC"
                     /ApEinfo_revcolor="#75c6a9"
                     /ApEinfo_fwdcolor="#75c6a9"
     RBS             359..364
                     /label="RBS6s"
                     /ApEinfo_revcolor="#f58a5e"
                     /ApEinfo_fwdcolor="#f58a5e"
     CDS             392..1108
                     /label="sCFP3A"
                     /ApEinfo_revcolor="#84b0dc"
                     /ApEinfo_fwdcolor="#84b0dc"
                     /translation="LVSKGEELFTGVVPILVELDGDVNGHKFSVSGEGEGDATYGKLTLKFICTTGKLPVPWPTLVTTLTWGVQCFARYPDHMKQHDFFKSAMPEGYVQERTIFFKDDGNYKTRAEVKFEGDTLVNRIELKGIDFKEDGNILGHKLEYNYISDNVYITADKQKNGIKANFKIRHNIEDGGVQLADHYQQNTPIGDGPVLLPDNHYLSTQSKLSKDPNEKRDHMVLLEFVTAAGITLGMDELYK"
     misc_feature    1109..1147
                     /label="ASV_deg_tag"
                     /ApEinfo_revcolor="#b4abac"
                     /ApEinfo_fwdcolor="#b4abac"
     CDS             1109..1153
                     /label="ASV_deg_tag"
                     /ApEinfo_revcolor="#84b0dc"
                     /ApEinfo_fwdcolor="#84b0dc"
                     /translation="RPAANDENYAASV**"
     primer          complement(1154..1157)
                     /label="T7\Terminator\primer"
                     /ApEinfo_revcolor="#ffef86"
                     /ApEinfo_fwdcolor="#ffef86"
     terminator      1154..1200
                     /label="T7\Terminator"
                     /ApEinfo_revcolor="#f8d3a9"
                     /ApEinfo_fwdcolor="#f8d3a9"
     primer          1171..1190
                     /label="Duet_BB_T7t_fwd"
                     /note="sequence: gcctctaaacgggtcttgag"
                     /ApEinfo_revcolor="#c7b0e3"
                     /ApEinfo_fwdcolor="#c7b0e3"
     primer          1201..1225
                     /label="pDuet_BB_ds_fwd"
                     /note="sequence: ctgaaacctcaggcatttgagaagc"
                     /ApEinfo_revcolor="#b1ff67"
                     /ApEinfo_fwdcolor="#b1ff67"
     primer          complement(1230..1252)
                     /label="Duet_seq_rev"
                     /note="sequence: tgactaccggaagcagtgtgacc"
                     /ApEinfo_revcolor="#c6c9d1"
                     /ApEinfo_fwdcolor="#c6c9d1"
     CDS             complement(1430..2245)
                     /label="Kan"
                     /ApEinfo_revcolor="#f58a5e"
                     /ApEinfo_fwdcolor="#f58a5e"
     primer          complement(1439..1473)
                     /label="RSF_kanR_rev"
                     /note="sequence: tgaataaattgcagtttcatttgatgctcgatgag"
                     /ApEinfo_revcolor="#84b0dc"
                     /ApEinfo_fwdcolor="#84b0dc"
     RBS             complement(2251..2255)
                     /label="RBS"
                     /ApEinfo_revcolor="#ffef86"
                     /ApEinfo_fwdcolor="#ffef86"
     -10_signal      complement(2287..2293)
                     /label="-10\Ap"
                     /ApEinfo_revcolor="#9eafd2"
                     /ApEinfo_fwdcolor="#9eafd2"
     -35_signal      complement(2310..2315)
                     /label="-35\Ap"
                     /ApEinfo_revcolor="#b1ff67"
                     /ApEinfo_fwdcolor="#b1ff67"
     rep_origin      2355..2990
                     /label="ColA\ori"
                     /ApEinfo_revcolor="#b7e6d7"
                     /ApEinfo_fwdcolor="#b7e6d7"
     CDS             complement(3188..4270)
                     /label="lacI"
                     /ApEinfo_revcolor="#d6b295"
                     /ApEinfo_fwdcolor="#d6b295"
ORIGIN
        1 attcaccacc ctgaattgac tctcttccgg gcgctatcat gccataccgc gaaaggtttt
       61 gcgccattcg atggtgtccg ggatctcgac gctctccctt atgaagtcta acgctgctct
      121 gggctaactg tccgcatcta gacttaactg agatattacc atagatgact agccattcct
      181 ctagatacta cgactagcat acTTCTAATA CGACTCACTA TAGGGAGATT CGTCTCCCAC
      241 TACATCCACA TACTACCTCC TTTACTTCAC ATTCGGGTCG GCATGGCATG TGCACCTCCT
      301 CGCGGTCCGA CCTGGGCTAC TTCGGTAGGC TAAGGCACAA TCTGATGTTG TGAAGTGAAG
      361 GAGGATATAA ATGAAACAGA ACAAAGAACA GTTAGTCAGT AAAGGTGAAG AATTATTTAC
      421 CGGTGTTGTA CCGATATTAG TCGAACTGGA CGGTGACGTA AACGGACATA AGTTCTCTGT
      481 AAGTGGAGAA GGTGAAGGGG ATGCCACCTA CGGGAAATTG ACGCTGAAAT TTATTTGCAC
      541 GACAGGGAAA CTGCCAGTCC CCTGGCCTAC TCTGGTAACC ACACTTACGT GGGGGGTTCA
      601 GTGCTTTGCA CGCTATCCCG ACCATATGAA GCAGCACGAT TTTTTCAAAT CTGCGATGCC
      661 GGAGGGCTAT GTGCAAGAAC GGACCATTTT CTTTAAGGAC GATGGTAACT ATAAAACTCG
      721 CGCCGAAGTT AAATTTGAAG GTGACACTTT GGTCAACCGT ATAGAACTGA AGGGGATAGA
      781 TTTTAAGGAA GATGGTAATA TCCTTGGTCA CAAGTTGGAA TACAACTACA TCAGCGATAA
      841 TGTATACATC ACAGCCGACA AGCAAAAAAA CGGTATCAAA GCAAACTTCA AAATACGTCA
      901 CAACATCGAG GACGGTGGAG TCCAGCTGGC CGACCACTAC CAGCAGAACA CCCCAATAGG
      961 CGACGGACCT GTTCTTCTGC CAGACAACCA CTACCTTTCG ACTCAATCAA AGCTTTCAAA
     1021 GGATCCTAAC GAGAAACGGG ATCATATGGT GTTGCTTGAG TTCGTTACGG CAGCTGGTAT
     1081 AACCTTGGGG ATGGACGAAC TTTACAAAAG GCCTGCAGCA AACGACGAAA ACTACGCTGC
     1141 ATCAGTTTAA TAAtagcata accccttggg gcctctaaac gggtcttgag gggttttttg
     1201 ctgaaacctc aggcatttga gaagcacacg gtcacactgc ttccggtagt caataaaccg
     1261 gtaaaccagc aatagacata agcggctatt taacgaccct gccctgaacc gacgacaagc
     1321 tgacgaccgg gtctccgcaa gtggcacttt tcggggaaat gtgcgcggaa cccctatttg
     1381 tttatttttc taaatacatt caaatatgta tccgctcatg aattaattct tagaaaaact
     1441 catcgagcat caaatgaaac tgcaatttat tcatatcagg attatcaata ccatattttt
     1501 gaaaaagccg tttctgtaat gaaggagaaa actcaccgag gcagttccat aggatggcaa
     1561 gatcctggta tcggtctgcg attccgactc gtccaacatc aatacaacct attaatttcc
     1621 cctcgtcaaa aataaggtta tcaagtgaga aatcaccatg agtgacgact gaatccggtg
     1681 agaatggcaa aagtttatgc atttctttcc agacttgttc aacaggccag ccattacgct
     1741 cgtcatcaaa atcactcgca tcaaccaaac cgttattcat tcgtgattgc gcctgagcga
     1801 gacgaaatac gcggtcgctg ttaaaaggac aattacaaac aggaatcgaa tgcaaccggc
     1861 gcaggaacac tgccagcgca tcaacaatat tttcacctga atcaggatat tcttctaata
     1921 cctggaatgc tgttttcccg gggatcgcag tggtgagtaa ccatgcatca tcaggagtac
     1981 ggataaaatg cttgatggtc ggaagaggca taaattccgt cagccagttt agtctgacca
     2041 tctcatctgt aacatcattg gcaacgctac ctttgccatg tttcagaaac aactctggcg
     2101 catcgggctt cccatacaat cgatagattg tcgcacctga ttgcccgaca ttatcgcgag
     2161 cccatttata cccatataaa tcagcatcca tgttggaatt taatcgcggc ctagagcaag
     2221 acgtttcccg ttgaatatgg ctcatactct tcctttttca atattattga agcatttatc
     2281 agggttattg tctcatgagc ggatacatat ttgaatgtat ttagaaaaat aaacaaatag
     2341 gcatgctagc gcagaaacgt cctagaagat gccaggagga tacttagcag agagacaata
     2401 aggccggagc gaagccgttt ttccataggc tccgcccccc tgacgaacat cacgaaatct
     2461 gacgctcaaa tcagtggtgg cgaaacccga caggactata aagataccag gcgtttcccc
     2521 ctgatggctc cctcttgcgc tctcctgttc ccgtcctgcg gcgtccgtgt tgtggtggag
     2581 gctttaccca aatcaccacg tcccgttccg tgtagacagt tcgctccaag ctgggctgtg
     2641 tgcaagaacc ccccgttcag cccgactgct gcgccttatc cggtaactat catcttgagt
     2701 ccaacccgga aagacacgac aaaacgccac tggcagcagc cattggtaac tgagaattag
     2761 tggatttaga tatcgagagt cttgaagtgg tggcctaaca gaggctacac tgaaaggaca
     2821 gtatttggta tctgcgctcc actaaagcca gttaccaggt taagcagttc cccaactgac
     2881 ttaaccttcg atcaaaccgc ctccccaggc ggttttttcg tttacagagc aggagattac
     2941 gacgatcgta aaaggatctc aagaagatcc tttacggatt cccgacacca tcactctaga
     3001 tttcagtgca atttatctct tcaaatgtag cacctgaagt cagccccata cgatataagt
     3061 tgtaattctc atgttagtca tgccccgcgc ccaccggaag gagctgactg ggttgaaggc
     3121 tctcaagggc atcggtcgag atcccggtgc ctaatgagtg agctaactta cattaattgc
     3181 gttgcgctca ctgcccgctt tccagtcggg aaacctgtcg tgccagctgc attaatgaat
     3241 cggccaacgc gcggggagag gcggtttgcg tattgggcgc cagggtggtt tttcttttca
     3301 ccagtgagac gggcaacagc tgattgccct tcaccgcctg gccctgagag agttgcagca
     3361 agcggtccac gctggtttgc cccagcaggc gaaaatcctg tttgatggtg gttaacggcg
     3421 ggatataaca tgagctgtct tcggtatcgt cgtatcccac taccgagatg tccgcaccaa
     3481 cgcgcagccc ggactcggta atggcgcgca ttgcgcccag cgccatctga tcgttggcaa
     3541 ccagcatcgc agtgggaacg atgccctcat tcagcatttg catggtttgt tgaaaaccgg
     3601 acatggcact ccagtcgcct tcccgttccg ctatcggctg aatttgattg cgagtgagat
     3661 atttatgcca gccagccaga cgcagacgcg ccgagacaga acttaatggg cccgctaaca
     3721 gcgcgatttg ctggtgaccc aatgcgacca gatgctccac gcccagtcgc gtaccgtctt
     3781 catgggagaa aataatactg ttgatgggtg tctggtcaga gacatcaaga aataacgccg
     3841 gaacattagt gcaggcagct tccacagcaa tggcatcctg gtcatccagc ggatagttaa
     3901 tgatcagccc actgacgcgt tgcgcgagaa gattgtgcac cgccgcttta caggcttcga
     3961 cgccgcttcg ttctaccatc gacaccacca cgctggcacc cagttgatcg gcgcgagatt
     4021 taatcgccgc gacaatttgc gacggcgcgt gcagggccag actggaggtg gcaacgccaa
     4081 tcagcaacga ctgtttgccc gccagttgtt gtgccacgcg gttgggaatg taattcagct
     4141 ccgccatcgc cgcttccact ttttcccgcg ttttcgcaga aacgtggctg gcctggttca
     4201 ccacgcggga aacggtctga taagagacac cggcatactc tgcgacatcg tataacgtta
     4261 ctggtttcac
//
