# Supplementary material for: Genetically encoded RNA strand exchange circuits for programmable protein expression and computation in cells
Source: bioRxiv preprint, doi:10.1101/2025.09.24.678369, version 1 (2025-09-24)
Supplement: Plasmid GenBank files [file 678369_file04.zip › Supplementary File 2/pCOLA - (G_1s-DHFR) Gu1rbs2 s4 R3 DHFR T7t.gb]

LOCUS       pCOLA_-_(G_1s-DHFR)_G{u 3975 bp ds-DNA     circular     21-SEP-2025
DEFINITION  .
FEATURES             Location/Qualifiers
     primer          32..55
                     /label="Duet_seq_fwd"
                     /note="sequence: cgctatcatgccataccgcgaaag"
                     /ApEinfo_revcolor="#faac61"
                     /ApEinfo_fwdcolor="#faac61"
     primer          complement(82..143)
                     /label="pDuet_BB_rev_U1"
                     /note="sequence: GAGACGAGACGAGACAGCCTGAGAATGGATGCGAGTAATGcataagggagagcgtcgagatc"
                     /ApEinfo_revcolor="#b4abac"
                     /ApEinfo_fwdcolor="#b4abac"
     misc_feature    104..143
                     /label="U1"
                     /ApEinfo_revcolor="#ff9ccd"
                     /ApEinfo_fwdcolor="#ff9ccd"
                     /note="GA homology domain"
     misc_feature    147..163
                     /label="T7 promoter"
                     /ApEinfo_revcolor="#d6b295"
                     /ApEinfo_fwdcolor="#d6b295"
     misc_feature    164..180
                     /label="5hp"
                     /ApEinfo_revcolor="#9eafd2"
                     /ApEinfo_fwdcolor="#9eafd2"
     misc_feature    216..279
                     /label="R3 ribozyme"
                     /ApEinfo_revcolor="#ff9ccd"
                     /ApEinfo_fwdcolor="#ff9ccd"
     misc_feature    300..305
                     /label="rbs6s"
                     /ApEinfo_revcolor="#c7b0e3"
                     /ApEinfo_fwdcolor="#c7b0e3"
     misc_feature    306..332
                     /label="OLE PCR domain"
                     /ApEinfo_revcolor="#85dae9"
                     /ApEinfo_fwdcolor="#85dae9"
     misc_feature    312..314
                     /label="Start"
                     /ApEinfo_revcolor="#b4abac"
                     /ApEinfo_fwdcolor="#b4abac"
     CDS             333..818
                     /label="ecDHFR"
                     /ApEinfo_revcolor="#84b0dc"
                     /ApEinfo_fwdcolor="#84b0dc"
                     /translation="LISLIAALAVDRVIGMENAMPWNLPADLAWFKRNTLNKPVIMGRHTWESIGRPLPGRKNIILSSQPGTDDRVTWVKSVDEAIAACGDVPEIMVIGGGRVYEQFLPKAQKLYLTHIDAEVEGDTHFPDYEPDDWESVFSEFHDADAQNSHSYCFEILERR***"
     primer          complement(819..822)
                     /label="T7\Terminator\primer"
                     /ApEinfo_revcolor="#ffef86"
                     /ApEinfo_fwdcolor="#ffef86"
     terminator      819..865
                     /label="T7\Terminator"
                     /ApEinfo_revcolor="#f8d3a9"
                     /ApEinfo_fwdcolor="#f8d3a9"
     primer          836..855
                     /label="Duet_BB_T7t_fwd"
                     /note="sequence: gcctctaaacgggtcttgag"
                     /ApEinfo_revcolor="#c7b0e3"
                     /ApEinfo_fwdcolor="#c7b0e3"
     misc_feature    866..905
                     /label="Ux"
                     /ApEinfo_revcolor="#ffef86"
                     /ApEinfo_fwdcolor="#ffef86"
                     /note="GA homology domain"
     primer          906..930
                     /label="pDuet_BB_ds_fwd"
                     /note="sequence: ctgaaacctcaggcatttgagaagc"
                     /ApEinfo_revcolor="#b1ff67"
                     /ApEinfo_fwdcolor="#b1ff67"
     misc_feature    906..935
                     /label="GA domain"
                     /ApEinfo_revcolor="#ffef86"
                     /ApEinfo_fwdcolor="#ffef86"
     primer          complement(935..957)
                     /label="Duet_seq_rev"
                     /note="sequence: tgactaccggaagcagtgtgacc"
                     /ApEinfo_revcolor="#c6c9d1"
                     /ApEinfo_fwdcolor="#c6c9d1"
     CDS             complement(1135..1950)
                     /label="Kan"
                     /ApEinfo_revcolor="#f58a5e"
                     /ApEinfo_fwdcolor="#f58a5e"
     primer          complement(1144..1178)
                     /label="RSF_kanR_rev"
                     /note="sequence: tgaataaattgcagtttcatttgatgctcgatgag"
                     /ApEinfo_revcolor="#84b0dc"
                     /ApEinfo_fwdcolor="#84b0dc"
     RBS             complement(1956..1960)
                     /label="RBS"
                     /ApEinfo_revcolor="#ffef86"
                     /ApEinfo_fwdcolor="#ffef86"
     -10_signal      complement(1992..1998)
                     /label="-10\Ap"
                     /ApEinfo_revcolor="#9eafd2"
                     /ApEinfo_fwdcolor="#9eafd2"
     -35_signal      complement(2015..2020)
                     /label="-35\Ap"
                     /ApEinfo_revcolor="#b1ff67"
                     /ApEinfo_fwdcolor="#b1ff67"
     rep_origin      2060..2695
                     /label="ColA\ori"
                     /ApEinfo_revcolor="#b7e6d7"
                     /ApEinfo_fwdcolor="#b7e6d7"
     CDS             complement(2893..3975)
                     /label="lacI"
                     /ApEinfo_revcolor="#d6b295"
                     /ApEinfo_fwdcolor="#d6b295"
ORIGIN
        1 attcaccacc ctgaattgac tctcttccgg gcgctatcat gccataccgc gaaaggtttt
       61 gcgccattcg atggtgtccg ggatctcgac gctctccctt atgCATTACT CGCATCCATT
      121 CTCAGGCTGT CTCGTCTCGT CTCTTCTAAT ACGACTCACT ATAGGGAGAT TCGTCTCCCA
      181 CTACATCCAC ATACTACCTC CTTTACTTCA CATTCGGGTC GGCATGGCAT GTGCACCTCC
      241 TCGCGGTCCG ACCTGGGCTA CTTCGGTAGG CTAAGGCACA ATCTGATGTT GTGAAGTGAA
      301 GGAGGATATA AATGAAACAG AACAAAGAAC AGTTAatatc gctgatagca gccttggccg
      361 ttgatcgtgt catagggatg gagaatgcaa tgccatggaa cttgccagca gatttagcct
      421 ggtttaagag aaatactctc aataaaccgg taatcatggg acgtcacacg tgggaatcta
      481 ttggaagacc gttaccggga agaaaaaaca tcatactcag ctcacagcct ggtacggatg
      541 atcgggtgac ctgggtaaag tccgtggatg aagcaatcgc agcatgtgga gatgtgccgg
      601 aaattatggt tattggtggt ggccgcgttt atgagcagtt tttgccgaaa gcgcagaaac
      661 tctatctgac ccatatagat gctgaagtag agggagacac acattttccg gattacgaac
      721 cggacgactg ggaaagcgta ttttctgaat ttcatgatgc agatgctcag aacagccact
      781 cgtattgctt tgagatactg gaacggcgat gataataata gcataacccc ttggggcctc
      841 taaacgggtc ttgaggggtt ttttgCCAGG ATACATAGAT TACCACAACT CCGAGCCCTT
      901 CCACCctgaa acctcaggca tttgagaagc acacggtcac actgcttccg gtagtcaata
      961 aaccggtaaa ccagcaatag acataagcgg ctatttaacg accctgccct gaaccgacga
     1021 caagctgacg accgggtctc cgcaagtggc acttttcggg gaaatgtgcg cggaacccct
     1081 atttgtttat ttttctaaat acattcaaat atgtatccgc tcatgaatta attcttagaa
     1141 aaactcatcg agcatcaaat gaaactgcaa tttattcata tcaggattat caataccata
     1201 tttttgaaaa agccgtttct gtaatgaagg agaaaactca ccgaggcagt tccataggat
     1261 ggcaagatcc tggtatcggt ctgcgattcc gactcgtcca acatcaatac aacctattaa
     1321 tttcccctcg tcaaaaataa ggttatcaag tgagaaatca ccatgagtga cgactgaatc
     1381 cggtgagaat ggcaaaagtt tatgcatttc tttccagact tgttcaacag gccagccatt
     1441 acgctcgtca tcaaaatcac tcgcatcaac caaaccgtta ttcattcgtg attgcgcctg
     1501 agcgagacga aatacgcggt cgctgttaaa aggacaatta caaacaggaa tcgaatgcaa
     1561 ccggcgcagg aacactgcca gcgcatcaac aatattttca cctgaatcag gatattcttc
     1621 taatacctgg aatgctgttt tcccggggat cgcagtggtg agtaaccatg catcatcagg
     1681 agtacggata aaatgcttga tggtcggaag aggcataaat tccgtcagcc agtttagtct
     1741 gaccatctca tctgtaacat cattggcaac gctacctttg ccatgtttca gaaacaactc
     1801 tggcgcatcg ggcttcccat acaatcgata gattgtcgca cctgattgcc cgacattatc
     1861 gcgagcccat ttatacccat ataaatcagc atccatgttg gaatttaatc gcggcctaga
     1921 gcaagacgtt tcccgttgaa tatggctcat actcttcctt tttcaatatt attgaagcat
     1981 ttatcagggt tattgtctca tgagcggata catatttgaa tgtatttaga aaaataaaca
     2041 aataggcatg ctagcgcaga aacgtcctag aagatgccag gaggatactt agcagagaga
     2101 caataaggcc ggagcgaagc cgtttttcca taggctccgc ccccctgacg aacatcacga
     2161 aatctgacgc tcaaatcagt ggtggcgaaa cccgacagga ctataaagat accaggcgtt
     2221 tccccctgat ggctccctct tgcgctctcc tgttcccgtc ctgcggcgtc cgtgttgtgg
     2281 tggaggcttt acccaaatca ccacgtcccg ttccgtgtag acagttcgct ccaagctggg
     2341 ctgtgtgcaa gaaccccccg ttcagcccga ctgctgcgcc ttatccggta actatcatct
     2401 tgagtccaac ccggaaagac acgacaaaac gccactggca gcagccattg gtaactgaga
     2461 attagtggat ttagatatcg agagtcttga agtggtggcc taacagaggc tacactgaaa
     2521 ggacagtatt tggtatctgc gctccactaa agccagttac caggttaagc agttccccaa
     2581 ctgacttaac cttcgatcaa accgcctccc caggcggttt tttcgtttac agagcaggag
     2641 attacgacga tcgtaaaagg atctcaagaa gatcctttac ggattcccga caccatcact
     2701 ctagatttca gtgcaattta tctcttcaaa tgtagcacct gaagtcagcc ccatacgata
     2761 taagttgtaa ttctcatgtt agtcatgccc cgcgcccacc ggaaggagct gactgggttg
     2821 aaggctctca agggcatcgg tcgagatccc ggtgcctaat gagtgagcta acttacatta
     2881 attgcgttgc gctcactgcc cgctttccag tcgggaaacc tgtcgtgcca gctgcattaa
     2941 tgaatcggcc aacgcgcggg gagaggcggt ttgcgtattg ggcgccaggg tggtttttct
     3001 tttcaccagt gagacgggca acagctgatt gcccttcacc gcctggccct gagagagttg
     3061 cagcaagcgg tccacgctgg tttgccccag caggcgaaaa tcctgtttga tggtggttaa
     3121 cggcgggata taacatgagc tgtcttcggt atcgtcgtat cccactaccg agatgtccgc
     3181 accaacgcgc agcccggact cggtaatggc gcgcattgcg cccagcgcca tctgatcgtt
     3241 ggcaaccagc atcgcagtgg gaacgatgcc ctcattcagc atttgcatgg tttgttgaaa
     3301 accggacatg gcactccagt cgccttcccg ttccgctatc ggctgaattt gattgcgagt
     3361 gagatattta tgccagccag ccagacgcag acgcgccgag acagaactta atgggcccgc
     3421 taacagcgcg atttgctggt gacccaatgc gaccagatgc tccacgccca gtcgcgtacc
     3481 gtcttcatgg gagaaaataa tactgttgat gggtgtctgg tcagagacat caagaaataa
     3541 cgccggaaca ttagtgcagg cagcttccac agcaatggca tcctggtcat ccagcggata
     3601 gttaatgatc agcccactga cgcgttgcgc gagaagattg tgcaccgccg ctttacaggc
     3661 ttcgacgccg cttcgttcta ccatcgacac caccacgctg gcacccagtt gatcggcgcg
     3721 agatttaatc gccgcgacaa tttgcgacgg cgcgtgcagg gccagactgg aggtggcaac
     3781 gccaatcagc aacgactgtt tgcccgccag ttgttgtgcc acgcggttgg gaatgtaatt
     3841 cagctccgcc atcgccgctt ccactttttc ccgcgttttc gcagaaacgt ggctggcctg
     3901 gttcaccacg cgggaaacgg tctgataaga gacaccggca tactctgcga catcgtataa
     3961 cgttactggt ttcac
//
