# Supplementary material for: Genetically encoded RNA strand exchange circuits for programmable protein expression and computation in cells
Source: bioRxiv preprint, doi:10.1101/2025.09.24.678369, version 1 (2025-09-24)
Supplement: Plasmid GenBank files [file 678369_file04.zip › Supplementary File 2/pCOLA - (G_1s-mCh2) Gu1rbs2r s4 R3 mCherry2 T7t.gb]

LOCUS       pCOLA_-_(G_1s-mCh2)_G{u 4222 bp ds-DNA     circular     21-SEP-2025
DEFINITION  .
FEATURES             Location/Qualifiers
     primer          32..55
                     /label="Duet_seq_fwd"
                     /note="sequence: cgctatcatgccataccgcgaaag"
                     /ApEinfo_revcolor="#faac61"
                     /ApEinfo_fwdcolor="#faac61"
     primer          complement(82..132)
                     /label="pDuet_BB_rev_ga4"
                     /note="sequence: GACAGTTAGCCCAGAGCAGCGTTAGACTTcataagggagagcgtcgagatc"
                     /ApEinfo_revcolor="#b1ff67"
                     /ApEinfo_fwdcolor="#b1ff67"
     primer          103..122
                     /label="ga4_fwd"
                     /note="sequence: GAAGTCTAACGCTGCTCTGG"
                     /ApEinfo_revcolor="#b4abac"
                     /ApEinfo_fwdcolor="#b4abac"
     misc_feature    206..222
                     /label="T7 promoter"
                     /ApEinfo_revcolor="#9eafd2"
                     /ApEinfo_fwdcolor="#9eafd2"
     misc_feature    275..338
                     /label="HDV R3"
                     /ApEinfo_revcolor="#9eafd2"
                     /ApEinfo_fwdcolor="#9eafd2"
     primer          complement(293..311)
                     /label="G2U_RoR3_revUS"
                     /note="sequence: GTCGGACCGCGAGGAGGTG"
                     /ApEinfo_revcolor="#c7b0e3"
                     /ApEinfo_fwdcolor="#c7b0e3"
     primer          complement(312..335)
                     /label="G2U_RoR3_rev"
                     /note="sequence: CCTTAACCTACCGAAGTAGCCCAG"
                     /ApEinfo_revcolor="#ff9ccd"
                     /ApEinfo_fwdcolor="#ff9ccd"
     primer          312..338
                     /label="G2U_R3_fwd"
                     /note="sequence: CTGGGCTACTTCGGTAGGTTAAGGCAC"
                     /ApEinfo_revcolor="#75c6a9"
                     /ApEinfo_fwdcolor="#75c6a9"
     RBS             359..364
                     /label="RBS6s"
                     /ApEinfo_revcolor="#f58a5e"
                     /ApEinfo_fwdcolor="#f58a5e"
     CDS             392..1105
                     /ApEinfo_revcolor="#84b0dc"
                     /ApEinfo_fwdcolor="#84b0dc"
                     /translation="LVSKGEEDNLAIIKEFMRFKVHMEGSVNGHEFEIEGEGEGRPYEGTQTAKLKVTKGGPLPFAWDILSPQFMYGSKAYVKHPADIPDYLKLSFPEGFNWERVMNFEDGGVVTVTQDSSLQDGEFIYKVKLRGTNFPSDGPVMQCRTMGWEASTERMYPEDGALKGEIKQRLKLKDGGHYDAEVKTTYKAKKPVQLPGAYNVDIKLDILSHNEDYTIVEQYERAEGRHSTGGMDELYK**"
     misc_feature    392..1105
                     /label="mCherry2_2tta_10tta"
     primer          complement(1106..1109)
                     /label="T7\Terminator\primer"
                     /ApEinfo_revcolor="#ffef86"
                     /ApEinfo_fwdcolor="#ffef86"
     terminator      1106..1152
                     /label="T7\Terminator"
                     /ApEinfo_revcolor="#f8d3a9"
                     /ApEinfo_fwdcolor="#f8d3a9"
     primer          1123..1142
                     /label="Duet_BB_T7t_fwd"
                     /note="sequence: gcctctaaacgggtcttgag"
                     /ApEinfo_revcolor="#c7b0e3"
                     /ApEinfo_fwdcolor="#c7b0e3"
     primer          1153..1177
                     /label="pDuet_BB_ds_fwd"
                     /note="sequence: ctgaaacctcaggcatttgagaagc"
                     /ApEinfo_revcolor="#b1ff67"
                     /ApEinfo_fwdcolor="#b1ff67"
     primer          complement(1182..1204)
                     /label="Duet_seq_rev"
                     /note="sequence: tgactaccggaagcagtgtgacc"
                     /ApEinfo_revcolor="#c6c9d1"
                     /ApEinfo_fwdcolor="#c6c9d1"
     CDS             complement(1382..2197)
                     /label="Kan"
                     /ApEinfo_revcolor="#f58a5e"
                     /ApEinfo_fwdcolor="#f58a5e"
     primer          complement(1391..1425)
                     /label="RSF_kanR_rev"
                     /note="sequence: tgaataaattgcagtttcatttgatgctcgatgag"
                     /ApEinfo_revcolor="#84b0dc"
                     /ApEinfo_fwdcolor="#84b0dc"
     RBS             complement(2203..2207)
                     /label="RBS"
                     /ApEinfo_revcolor="#ffef86"
                     /ApEinfo_fwdcolor="#ffef86"
     -10_signal      complement(2239..2245)
                     /label="-10\Ap"
                     /ApEinfo_revcolor="#9eafd2"
                     /ApEinfo_fwdcolor="#9eafd2"
     -35_signal      complement(2262..2267)
                     /label="-35\Ap"
                     /ApEinfo_revcolor="#b1ff67"
                     /ApEinfo_fwdcolor="#b1ff67"
     rep_origin      2307..2942
                     /label="ColA\ori"
                     /ApEinfo_revcolor="#b7e6d7"
                     /ApEinfo_fwdcolor="#b7e6d7"
     CDS             complement(3140..4222)
                     /label="lacI"
                     /ApEinfo_revcolor="#d6b295"
                     /ApEinfo_fwdcolor="#d6b295"
ORIGIN
        1 attcaccacc ctgaattgac tctcttccgg gcgctatcat gccataccgc gaaaggtttt
       61 gcgccattcg atggtgtccg ggatctcgac gctctccctt atgaagtcta acgctgctct
      121 gggctaactg tccgcatcta gacttaactg agatattacc atagatgact agccattcct
      181 ctagatacta cgactagcat acTTCTAATA CGACTCACTA TAGGGAGATT CGTCTCCCAC
      241 TACATCCACA TACTACCTCC TTTACTTCAC ATTCGGGTCG GCATGGCATG TGCACCTCCT
      301 CGCGGTCCGA CCTGGGCTAC TTCGGTAGGC TAAGGCACAA TCTGATGTTG TGAAGTGAAG
      361 GAGGATATAA ATGAAACAGA ACAAAGAACA GTTAGTCAGT AAAGGTGAAG AAGATAACTT
      421 AGCCATCATC AAGGAGTTCA TGCGCTTCAA GGTGCACATG GAGGGCTCCG TGAACGGCCA
      481 CGAGTTTGAG ATCGAGGGCG AGGGCGAGGG CCGCCCCTAC GAGGGCACCC AGACCGCCAA
      541 GCTGAAGGTG ACCAAGGGTG GCCCCCTGCC CTTCGCCTGG GACATCCTGT CCCCTCAGTT
      601 CATGTACGGC TCCAAGGCCT ACGTGAAGCA CCCCGCCGAC ATCCCCGACT ACTTGAAGCT
      661 GAGTTTCCCT GAGGGGTTTA ACTGGGAACG TGTAATGAAT TTTGAGGATG GAGGGGTAGT
      721 CACTGTAACG CAGGACTCTT CTCTGCAGGA TGGAGAATTT ATTTACAAAG TCAAGTTACG
      781 CGGAACCAAC TTCCCATCGG ACGGGCCTGT TATGCAATGC AGAACTATGG GGTGGGAAGC
      841 CAGCACGGAG CGTATGTATC CTGAGGATGG AGCGCTGAAG GGAGAGATCA AACAACGGCT
      901 TAAATTAAAG GATGGCGGAC ACTATGACGC TGAAGTCAAG ACGACCTACA AAGCCAAGAA
      961 ACCAGTTCAG TTGCCAGGGG CCTATAACGT AGACATAAAA TTAGATATAC TGTCCCACAA
     1021 CGAGGACTAT ACTATCGTTG AACAATATGA ACGGGCGGAA GGCCGTCATT CGACGGGCGG
     1081 CATGGACGAG CTTTATAAAT AATAAtagca taaccccttg gggcctctaa acgggtcttg
     1141 aggggttttt tgctgaaacc tcaggcattt gagaagcaca cggtcacact gcttccggta
     1201 gtcaataaac cggtaaacca gcaatagaca taagcggcta tttaacgacc ctgccctgaa
     1261 ccgacgacaa gctgacgacc gggtctccgc aagtggcact tttcggggaa atgtgcgcgg
     1321 aacccctatt tgtttatttt tctaaataca ttcaaatatg tatccgctca tgaattaatt
     1381 cttagaaaaa ctcatcgagc atcaaatgaa actgcaattt attcatatca ggattatcaa
     1441 taccatattt ttgaaaaagc cgtttctgta atgaaggaga aaactcaccg aggcagttcc
     1501 ataggatggc aagatcctgg tatcggtctg cgattccgac tcgtccaaca tcaatacaac
     1561 ctattaattt cccctcgtca aaaataaggt tatcaagtga gaaatcacca tgagtgacga
     1621 ctgaatccgg tgagaatggc aaaagtttat gcatttcttt ccagacttgt tcaacaggcc
     1681 agccattacg ctcgtcatca aaatcactcg catcaaccaa accgttattc attcgtgatt
     1741 gcgcctgagc gagacgaaat acgcggtcgc tgttaaaagg acaattacaa acaggaatcg
     1801 aatgcaaccg gcgcaggaac actgccagcg catcaacaat attttcacct gaatcaggat
     1861 attcttctaa tacctggaat gctgttttcc cggggatcgc agtggtgagt aaccatgcat
     1921 catcaggagt acggataaaa tgcttgatgg tcggaagagg cataaattcc gtcagccagt
     1981 ttagtctgac catctcatct gtaacatcat tggcaacgct acctttgcca tgtttcagaa
     2041 acaactctgg cgcatcgggc ttcccataca atcgatagat tgtcgcacct gattgcccga
     2101 cattatcgcg agcccattta tacccatata aatcagcatc catgttggaa tttaatcgcg
     2161 gcctagagca agacgtttcc cgttgaatat ggctcatact cttccttttt caatattatt
     2221 gaagcattta tcagggttat tgtctcatga gcggatacat atttgaatgt atttagaaaa
     2281 ataaacaaat aggcatgcta gcgcagaaac gtcctagaag atgccaggag gatacttagc
     2341 agagagacaa taaggccgga gcgaagccgt ttttccatag gctccgcccc cctgacgaac
     2401 atcacgaaat ctgacgctca aatcagtggt ggcgaaaccc gacaggacta taaagatacc
     2461 aggcgtttcc ccctgatggc tccctcttgc gctctcctgt tcccgtcctg cggcgtccgt
     2521 gttgtggtgg aggctttacc caaatcacca cgtcccgttc cgtgtagaca gttcgctcca
     2581 agctgggctg tgtgcaagaa ccccccgttc agcccgactg ctgcgcctta tccggtaact
     2641 atcatcttga gtccaacccg gaaagacacg acaaaacgcc actggcagca gccattggta
     2701 actgagaatt agtggattta gatatcgaga gtcttgaagt ggtggcctaa cagaggctac
     2761 actgaaagga cagtatttgg tatctgcgct ccactaaagc cagttaccag gttaagcagt
     2821 tccccaactg acttaacctt cgatcaaacc gcctccccag gcggtttttt cgtttacaga
     2881 gcaggagatt acgacgatcg taaaaggatc tcaagaagat cctttacgga ttcccgacac
     2941 catcactcta gatttcagtg caatttatct cttcaaatgt agcacctgaa gtcagcccca
     3001 tacgatataa gttgtaattc tcatgttagt catgccccgc gcccaccgga aggagctgac
     3061 tgggttgaag gctctcaagg gcatcggtcg agatcccggt gcctaatgag tgagctaact
     3121 tacattaatt gcgttgcgct cactgcccgc tttccagtcg ggaaacctgt cgtgccagct
     3181 gcattaatga atcggccaac gcgcggggag aggcggtttg cgtattgggc gccagggtgg
     3241 tttttctttt caccagtgag acgggcaaca gctgattgcc cttcaccgcc tggccctgag
     3301 agagttgcag caagcggtcc acgctggttt gccccagcag gcgaaaatcc tgtttgatgg
     3361 tggttaacgg cgggatataa catgagctgt cttcggtatc gtcgtatccc actaccgaga
     3421 tgtccgcacc aacgcgcagc ccggactcgg taatggcgcg cattgcgccc agcgccatct
     3481 gatcgttggc aaccagcatc gcagtgggaa cgatgccctc attcagcatt tgcatggttt
     3541 gttgaaaacc ggacatggca ctccagtcgc cttcccgttc cgctatcggc tgaatttgat
     3601 tgcgagtgag atatttatgc cagccagcca gacgcagacg cgccgagaca gaacttaatg
     3661 ggcccgctaa cagcgcgatt tgctggtgac ccaatgcgac cagatgctcc acgcccagtc
     3721 gcgtaccgtc ttcatgggag aaaataatac tgttgatggg tgtctggtca gagacatcaa
     3781 gaaataacgc cggaacatta gtgcaggcag cttccacagc aatggcatcc tggtcatcca
     3841 gcggatagtt aatgatcagc ccactgacgc gttgcgcgag aagattgtgc accgccgctt
     3901 tacaggcttc gacgccgctt cgttctacca tcgacaccac cacgctggca cccagttgat
     3961 cggcgcgaga tttaatcgcc gcgacaattt gcgacggcgc gtgcagggcc agactggagg
     4021 tggcaacgcc aatcagcaac gactgtttgc ccgccagttg ttgtgccacg cggttgggaa
     4081 tgtaattcag ctccgccatc gccgcttcca ctttttcccg cgttttcgca gaaacgtggc
     4141 tggcctggtt caccacgcgg gaaacggtct gataagagac accggcatac tctgcgacat
     4201 cgtataacgt tactggtttc ac
//
