# Supplementary material for: Genetically encoded RNA strand exchange circuits for programmable protein expression and computation in cells
Source: bioRxiv preprint, doi:10.1101/2025.09.24.678369, version 1 (2025-09-24)
Supplement: Plasmid GenBank files [file 678369_file04.zip › Supplementary File 2/pCOLA - (G_1s-mNG) Gu1rbs2r s4 R3 mNeonGreen T7t.gb]

LOCUS       pCOLA_-_(G_1s-mNG)_G{u1 4222 bp ds-DNA     circular     21-SEP-2025
DEFINITION  .
FEATURES             Location/Qualifiers
     primer          32..55
                     /label="Duet_seq_fwd"
                     /note="sequence: cgctatcatgccataccgcgaaag"
                     /ApEinfo_revcolor="#faac61"
                     /ApEinfo_fwdcolor="#faac61"
     primer          complement(82..132)
                     /label="pDuet_BB_rev_ga4"
                     /note="sequence: GACAGTTAGCCCAGAGCAGCGTTAGACTTcataagggagagcgtcgagatc"
                     /ApEinfo_revcolor="#b1ff67"
                     /ApEinfo_fwdcolor="#b1ff67"
     primer          103..122
                     /label="ga4_fwd"
                     /note="sequence: GAAGTCTAACGCTGCTCTGG"
                     /ApEinfo_revcolor="#b4abac"
                     /ApEinfo_fwdcolor="#b4abac"
     misc_feature    206..222
                     /label="T7 promoter"
                     /ApEinfo_revcolor="#9eafd2"
                     /ApEinfo_fwdcolor="#9eafd2"
     misc_feature    275..338
                     /label="HDV R3"
                     /ApEinfo_revcolor="#9eafd2"
                     /ApEinfo_fwdcolor="#9eafd2"
     primer          complement(293..311)
                     /label="G2U_RoR3_revUS"
                     /note="sequence: GTCGGACCGCGAGGAGGTG"
                     /ApEinfo_revcolor="#c7b0e3"
                     /ApEinfo_fwdcolor="#c7b0e3"
     primer          complement(312..335)
                     /label="G2U_RoR3_rev"
                     /note="sequence: CCTTAACCTACCGAAGTAGCCCAG"
                     /ApEinfo_revcolor="#ff9ccd"
                     /ApEinfo_fwdcolor="#ff9ccd"
     primer          312..338
                     /label="G2U_R3_fwd"
                     /note="sequence: CTGGGCTACTTCGGTAGGTTAAGGCAC"
                     /ApEinfo_revcolor="#75c6a9"
                     /ApEinfo_fwdcolor="#75c6a9"
     RBS             359..364
                     /label="RBS6s"
                     /ApEinfo_revcolor="#f58a5e"
                     /ApEinfo_fwdcolor="#f58a5e"
     CDS             392..1105
                     /ApEinfo_revcolor="#84b0dc"
                     /ApEinfo_fwdcolor="#84b0dc"
                     /translation="LVSKGEEDNLASLPATHELHIFGSINGVDFDMVGQGTGNPNDGYEELNLKSTKGDLQFSPWILVPHIGYGFHQYLPYPDGMSPFQAAMVDGSGYQVHRTMQFEDGASLTVNYRYTYEGSHIKGEAQVKGTGFPADGPVMTNSLTAADWCRSKKTYPNDKTIISTFKWSYTTGNGKRYRSTARTTYTFAKPMAANYLKNQPMYVFRKTELKHSKTELNFKEWQKAFTDVMGMDELYK**"
     misc_feature    392..1105
                     /label="mNG_2tta_10tta"
     primer          complement(1106..1109)
                     /label="T7\Terminator\primer"
                     /ApEinfo_revcolor="#ffef86"
                     /ApEinfo_fwdcolor="#ffef86"
     terminator      1106..1152
                     /label="T7\Terminator"
                     /ApEinfo_revcolor="#f8d3a9"
                     /ApEinfo_fwdcolor="#f8d3a9"
     primer          1123..1142
                     /label="Duet_BB_T7t_fwd"
                     /note="sequence: gcctctaaacgggtcttgag"
                     /ApEinfo_revcolor="#c7b0e3"
                     /ApEinfo_fwdcolor="#c7b0e3"
     primer          1153..1177
                     /label="pDuet_BB_ds_fwd"
                     /note="sequence: ctgaaacctcaggcatttgagaagc"
                     /ApEinfo_revcolor="#b1ff67"
                     /ApEinfo_fwdcolor="#b1ff67"
     primer          complement(1182..1204)
                     /label="Duet_seq_rev"
                     /note="sequence: tgactaccggaagcagtgtgacc"
                     /ApEinfo_revcolor="#c6c9d1"
                     /ApEinfo_fwdcolor="#c6c9d1"
     CDS             complement(1382..2197)
                     /label="Kan"
                     /ApEinfo_revcolor="#f58a5e"
                     /ApEinfo_fwdcolor="#f58a5e"
     primer          complement(1391..1425)
                     /label="RSF_kanR_rev"
                     /note="sequence: tgaataaattgcagtttcatttgatgctcgatgag"
                     /ApEinfo_revcolor="#84b0dc"
                     /ApEinfo_fwdcolor="#84b0dc"
     RBS             complement(2203..2207)
                     /label="RBS"
                     /ApEinfo_revcolor="#ffef86"
                     /ApEinfo_fwdcolor="#ffef86"
     -10_signal      complement(2239..2245)
                     /label="-10\Ap"
                     /ApEinfo_revcolor="#9eafd2"
                     /ApEinfo_fwdcolor="#9eafd2"
     -35_signal      complement(2262..2267)
                     /label="-35\Ap"
                     /ApEinfo_revcolor="#b1ff67"
                     /ApEinfo_fwdcolor="#b1ff67"
     rep_origin      2307..2942
                     /label="ColA\ori"
                     /ApEinfo_revcolor="#b7e6d7"
                     /ApEinfo_fwdcolor="#b7e6d7"
     CDS             complement(3140..4222)
                     /label="lacI"
                     /ApEinfo_revcolor="#d6b295"
                     /ApEinfo_fwdcolor="#d6b295"
ORIGIN
        1 attcaccacc ctgaattgac tctcttccgg gcgctatcat gccataccgc gaaaggtttt
       61 gcgccattcg atggtgtccg ggatctcgac gctctccctt atgaagtcta acgctgctct
      121 gggctaactg tccgcatcta gacttaactg agatattacc atagatgact agccattcct
      181 ctagatacta cgactagcat acTTCTAATA CGACTCACTA TAGGGAGATT CGTCTCCCAC
      241 TACATCCACA TACTACCTCC TTTACTTCAC ATTCGGGTCG GCATGGCATG TGCACCTCCT
      301 CGCGGTCCGA CCTGGGCTAC TTCGGTAGGC TAAGGCACAA TCTGATGTTG TGAAGTGAAG
      361 GAGGATATAA ATGAAACAGA ACAAAGAACA GTTAGTCAGT AAAGGTGAAG AAGATAACTT
      421 AGCCAGCTTG CCAGCAACTC ATGAATTACA CATTTTTGGG AGCATCAACG GGGTAGATTT
      481 CGACATGGTT GGTCAGGGGA CAGGGAACCC CAATGATGGT TATGAGGAAC TGAACTTAAA
      541 ATCAACGAAG GGAGACTTAC AATTTAGTCC TTGGATATTA GTACCGCATA TAGGGTATGG
      601 TTTTCACCAG TACCTTCCCT ACCCTGATGG GATGTCGCCT TTTCAGGCTG CCATGGTTGA
      661 TGGTAGCGGT TACCAGGTTC ACCGTACAAT GCAATTTGAG GATGGGGCGT CCCTGACGGT
      721 TAACTATCGT TACACCTATG AAGGCTCCCA TATAAAAGGA GAAGCTCAGG TCAAGGGTAC
      781 AGGCTTCCCG GCGGATGGTC CTGTTATGAC TAATTCTTTG ACCGCGGCTG ATTGGTGTAG
      841 ATCGAAAAAG ACGTACCCTA ACGATAAAAC TATTATTTCG ACATTCAAGT GGAGTTATAC
      901 GACCGGTAAC GGTAAACGCT ATCGGTCCAC CGCAAGAACC ACATACACGT TTGCCAAGCC
      961 CATGGCAGCG AACTACCTGA AAAATCAGCC AATGTACGTT TTCAGAAAGA CAGAATTAAA
     1021 GCACTCGAAG ACAGAGCTGA ACTTCAAGGA GTGGCAAAAG GCGTTTACCG ATGTGATGGG
     1081 CATGGATGAA CTGTATAAAT AATAAtagca taaccccttg gggcctctaa acgggtcttg
     1141 aggggttttt tgctgaaacc tcaggcattt gagaagcaca cggtcacact gcttccggta
     1201 gtcaataaac cggtaaacca gcaatagaca taagcggcta tttaacgacc ctgccctgaa
     1261 ccgacgacaa gctgacgacc gggtctccgc aagtggcact tttcggggaa atgtgcgcgg
     1321 aacccctatt tgtttatttt tctaaataca ttcaaatatg tatccgctca tgaattaatt
     1381 cttagaaaaa ctcatcgagc atcaaatgaa actgcaattt attcatatca ggattatcaa
     1441 taccatattt ttgaaaaagc cgtttctgta atgaaggaga aaactcaccg aggcagttcc
     1501 ataggatggc aagatcctgg tatcggtctg cgattccgac tcgtccaaca tcaatacaac
     1561 ctattaattt cccctcgtca aaaataaggt tatcaagtga gaaatcacca tgagtgacga
     1621 ctgaatccgg tgagaatggc aaaagtttat gcatttcttt ccagacttgt tcaacaggcc
     1681 agccattacg ctcgtcatca aaatcactcg catcaaccaa accgttattc attcgtgatt
     1741 gcgcctgagc gagacgaaat acgcggtcgc tgttaaaagg acaattacaa acaggaatcg
     1801 aatgcaaccg gcgcaggaac actgccagcg catcaacaat attttcacct gaatcaggat
     1861 attcttctaa tacctggaat gctgttttcc cggggatcgc agtggtgagt aaccatgcat
     1921 catcaggagt acggataaaa tgcttgatgg tcggaagagg cataaattcc gtcagccagt
     1981 ttagtctgac catctcatct gtaacatcat tggcaacgct acctttgcca tgtttcagaa
     2041 acaactctgg cgcatcgggc ttcccataca atcgatagat tgtcgcacct gattgcccga
     2101 cattatcgcg agcccattta tacccatata aatcagcatc catgttggaa tttaatcgcg
     2161 gcctagagca agacgtttcc cgttgaatat ggctcatact cttccttttt caatattatt
     2221 gaagcattta tcagggttat tgtctcatga gcggatacat atttgaatgt atttagaaaa
     2281 ataaacaaat aggcatgcta gcgcagaaac gtcctagaag atgccaggag gatacttagc
     2341 agagagacaa taaggccgga gcgaagccgt ttttccatag gctccgcccc cctgacgaac
     2401 atcacgaaat ctgacgctca aatcagtggt ggcgaaaccc gacaggacta taaagatacc
     2461 aggcgtttcc ccctgatggc tccctcttgc gctctcctgt tcccgtcctg cggcgtccgt
     2521 gttgtggtgg aggctttacc caaatcacca cgtcccgttc cgtgtagaca gttcgctcca
     2581 agctgggctg tgtgcaagaa ccccccgttc agcccgactg ctgcgcctta tccggtaact
     2641 atcatcttga gtccaacccg gaaagacacg acaaaacgcc actggcagca gccattggta
     2701 actgagaatt agtggattta gatatcgaga gtcttgaagt ggtggcctaa cagaggctac
     2761 actgaaagga cagtatttgg tatctgcgct ccactaaagc cagttaccag gttaagcagt
     2821 tccccaactg acttaacctt cgatcaaacc gcctccccag gcggtttttt cgtttacaga
     2881 gcaggagatt acgacgatcg taaaaggatc tcaagaagat cctttacgga ttcccgacac
     2941 catcactcta gatttcagtg caatttatct cttcaaatgt agcacctgaa gtcagcccca
     3001 tacgatataa gttgtaattc tcatgttagt catgccccgc gcccaccgga aggagctgac
     3061 tgggttgaag gctctcaagg gcatcggtcg agatcccggt gcctaatgag tgagctaact
     3121 tacattaatt gcgttgcgct cactgcccgc tttccagtcg ggaaacctgt cgtgccagct
     3181 gcattaatga atcggccaac gcgcggggag aggcggtttg cgtattgggc gccagggtgg
     3241 tttttctttt caccagtgag acgggcaaca gctgattgcc cttcaccgcc tggccctgag
     3301 agagttgcag caagcggtcc acgctggttt gccccagcag gcgaaaatcc tgtttgatgg
     3361 tggttaacgg cgggatataa catgagctgt cttcggtatc gtcgtatccc actaccgaga
     3421 tgtccgcacc aacgcgcagc ccggactcgg taatggcgcg cattgcgccc agcgccatct
     3481 gatcgttggc aaccagcatc gcagtgggaa cgatgccctc attcagcatt tgcatggttt
     3541 gttgaaaacc ggacatggca ctccagtcgc cttcccgttc cgctatcggc tgaatttgat
     3601 tgcgagtgag atatttatgc cagccagcca gacgcagacg cgccgagaca gaacttaatg
     3661 ggcccgctaa cagcgcgatt tgctggtgac ccaatgcgac cagatgctcc acgcccagtc
     3721 gcgtaccgtc ttcatgggag aaaataatac tgttgatggg tgtctggtca gagacatcaa
     3781 gaaataacgc cggaacatta gtgcaggcag cttccacagc aatggcatcc tggtcatcca
     3841 gcggatagtt aatgatcagc ccactgacgc gttgcgcgag aagattgtgc accgccgctt
     3901 tacaggcttc gacgccgctt cgttctacca tcgacaccac cacgctggca cccagttgat
     3961 cggcgcgaga tttaatcgcc gcgacaattt gcgacggcgc gtgcagggcc agactggagg
     4021 tggcaacgcc aatcagcaac gactgtttgc ccgccagttg ttgtgccacg cggttgggaa
     4081 tgtaattcag ctccgccatc gccgcttcca ctttttcccg cgttttcgca gaaacgtggc
     4141 tggcctggtt caccacgcgg gaaacggtct gataagagac accggcatac tctgcgacat
     4201 cgtataacgt tactggtttc ac
//
