# Supplementary material for: Genetically encoded RNA strand exchange circuits for programmable protein expression and computation in cells
Source: bioRxiv preprint, doi:10.1101/2025.09.24.678369, version 1 (2025-09-24)
Supplement: Plasmid GenBank files [file 678369_file04.zip › Supplementary File 2/pCOLA - (G_1s-mRFP) Gu1rbs2r s4 R3 mRFP1 T7t.gb]

LOCUS       pCOLA_-_(G_1s-mRFP)_G{u 4189 bp ds-DNA     circular     21-SEP-2025
DEFINITION  .
FEATURES             Location/Qualifiers
     primer          32..55
                     /label="Duet_seq_fwd"
                     /note="sequence: cgctatcatgccataccgcgaaag"
                     /ApEinfo_revcolor="#faac61"
                     /ApEinfo_fwdcolor="#faac61"
     primer          complement(82..132)
                     /label="pDuet_BB_rev_ga4"
                     /note="sequence: GACAGTTAGCCCAGAGCAGCGTTAGACTTcataagggagagcgtcgagatc"
                     /ApEinfo_revcolor="#b1ff67"
                     /ApEinfo_fwdcolor="#b1ff67"
     primer          103..122
                     /label="ga4_fwd"
                     /note="sequence: GAAGTCTAACGCTGCTCTGG"
                     /ApEinfo_revcolor="#b4abac"
                     /ApEinfo_fwdcolor="#b4abac"
     misc_feature    206..222
                     /label="T7 promoter"
                     /ApEinfo_revcolor="#9eafd2"
                     /ApEinfo_fwdcolor="#9eafd2"
     misc_feature    275..338
                     /label="HDV R3"
                     /ApEinfo_revcolor="#9eafd2"
                     /ApEinfo_fwdcolor="#9eafd2"
     primer          complement(293..311)
                     /label="G2U_RoR3_revUS"
                     /note="sequence: GTCGGACCGCGAGGAGGTG"
                     /ApEinfo_revcolor="#c7b0e3"
                     /ApEinfo_fwdcolor="#c7b0e3"
     primer          complement(312..335)
                     /label="G2U_RoR3_rev"
                     /note="sequence: CCTTAACCTACCGAAGTAGCCCAG"
                     /ApEinfo_revcolor="#ff9ccd"
                     /ApEinfo_fwdcolor="#ff9ccd"
     primer          312..338
                     /label="G2U_R3_fwd"
                     /note="sequence: CTGGGCTACTTCGGTAGGTTAAGGCAC"
                     /ApEinfo_revcolor="#75c6a9"
                     /ApEinfo_fwdcolor="#75c6a9"
     RBS             359..364
                     /label="RBS6s"
                     /ApEinfo_revcolor="#f58a5e"
                     /ApEinfo_fwdcolor="#f58a5e"
     CDS             392..1072
                     /label="Translation 392-1072"
                     /translation="LASSEDVIKEFMRFKVRMEGSVNGHEFEIEGEGEGRPYEGTQTAKLKVTKGGPLPFAWDILSPQFQYGSKAYVKHPADIPDYLKLSFPEGFKWERVMNFEDGGVVTVTQDSSLQDGEFIYKVKLRGTNFPSDGPVMQKKTMGWEASTERMYPEDGALKGEIKMRLKLKDGGHYDAEVKTTYMAKKPVQLPGAYKTDIKLDITSHNEDYTIVEQYERAEGRHSTGA**"
     misc_feature    392..1072
                     /label="mRFP1_2tta"
     primer          complement(1073..1076)
                     /label="T7\Terminator\primer"
                     /ApEinfo_revcolor="#ffef86"
                     /ApEinfo_fwdcolor="#ffef86"
     terminator      1073..1119
                     /label="T7\Terminator"
                     /ApEinfo_revcolor="#f8d3a9"
                     /ApEinfo_fwdcolor="#f8d3a9"
     primer          1090..1109
                     /label="Duet_BB_T7t_fwd"
                     /note="sequence: gcctctaaacgggtcttgag"
                     /ApEinfo_revcolor="#c7b0e3"
                     /ApEinfo_fwdcolor="#c7b0e3"
     primer          1120..1144
                     /label="pDuet_BB_ds_fwd"
                     /note="sequence: ctgaaacctcaggcatttgagaagc"
                     /ApEinfo_revcolor="#b1ff67"
                     /ApEinfo_fwdcolor="#b1ff67"
     primer          complement(1149..1171)
                     /label="Duet_seq_rev"
                     /note="sequence: tgactaccggaagcagtgtgacc"
                     /ApEinfo_revcolor="#c6c9d1"
                     /ApEinfo_fwdcolor="#c6c9d1"
     CDS             complement(1349..2164)
                     /label="Kan"
                     /ApEinfo_revcolor="#f58a5e"
                     /ApEinfo_fwdcolor="#f58a5e"
     primer          complement(1358..1392)
                     /label="RSF_kanR_rev"
                     /note="sequence: tgaataaattgcagtttcatttgatgctcgatgag"
                     /ApEinfo_revcolor="#84b0dc"
                     /ApEinfo_fwdcolor="#84b0dc"
     RBS             complement(2170..2174)
                     /label="RBS"
                     /ApEinfo_revcolor="#ffef86"
                     /ApEinfo_fwdcolor="#ffef86"
     -10_signal      complement(2206..2212)
                     /label="-10\Ap"
                     /ApEinfo_revcolor="#9eafd2"
                     /ApEinfo_fwdcolor="#9eafd2"
     -35_signal      complement(2229..2234)
                     /label="-35\Ap"
                     /ApEinfo_revcolor="#b1ff67"
                     /ApEinfo_fwdcolor="#b1ff67"
     rep_origin      2274..2909
                     /label="ColA\ori"
                     /ApEinfo_revcolor="#b7e6d7"
                     /ApEinfo_fwdcolor="#b7e6d7"
     CDS             complement(3107..4189)
                     /label="lacI"
                     /ApEinfo_revcolor="#d6b295"
                     /ApEinfo_fwdcolor="#d6b295"
ORIGIN
        1 attcaccacc ctgaattgac tctcttccgg gcgctatcat gccataccgc gaaaggtttt
       61 gcgccattcg atggtgtccg ggatctcgac gctctccctt atgaagtcta acgctgctct
      121 gggctaactg tccgcatcta gacttaactg agatattacc atagatgact agccattcct
      181 ctagatacta cgactagcat acTTCTAATA CGACTCACTA TAGGGAGATT CGTCTCCCAC
      241 TACATCCACA TACTACCTCC TTTACTTCAC ATTCGGGTCG GCATGGCATG TGCACCTCCT
      301 CGCGGTCCGA CCTGGGCTAC TTCGGTAGGC TAAGGCACAA TCTGATGTTG TGAAGTGAAG
      361 GAGGATATAA ATGAAACAGA ACAAAGAACA GTTAGCCTCT TCTGAGGACG TCATCAAGGA
      421 GTTCATGCGC TTCAAGGTGC GCATGGAGGG CTCCGTGAAC GGCCACGAGT TCGAGATCGA
      481 GGGCGAGGGC GAGGGCCGCC CCTACGAGGG CACCCAGACC GCCAAGCTGA AAGTTACCAA
      541 AGGTGGTCCG CTGCCGTTCG CTTGGGACAT CCTGTCCCCG CAGTTCCAGT ACGGTTCCAA
      601 AGCTTACGTT AAACACCCGG CTGACATCCC GGACTACCTG AAACTGTCCT TCCCGGAAGG
      661 TTTCAAATGG GAACGTGTTA TGAACTTCGA AGACGGTGGT GTTGTTACCG TTACCCAGGA
      721 CTCCTCCCTG CAAGACGGTG AGTTCATCTA CAAAGTTAAA CTGCGTGGTA CCAACTTCCC
      781 GTCCGACGGT CCGGTTATGC AGAAAAAAAC CATGGGTTGG GAAGCTTCCA CCGAACGTAT
      841 GTACCCGGAA GACGGTGCTC TGAAAGGTGA AATCAAAATG CGTCTGAAAC TGAAAGACGG
      901 TGGTCACTAC GACGCTGAAG TTAAAACCAC CTACATGGCT AAAAAACCGG TTCAGCTGCC
      961 GGGTGCTTAC AAAACCGACA TCAAACTGGA CATCACCTCC CACAACGAAG ACTACACCAT
     1021 CGTTGAACAG TACGAACGTG CTGAAGGTCG TCACTCCACC GGTGCTTAAT AAtagcataa
     1081 ccccttgggg cctctaaacg ggtcttgagg ggttttttgc tgaaacctca ggcatttgag
     1141 aagcacacgg tcacactgct tccggtagtc aataaaccgg taaaccagca atagacataa
     1201 gcggctattt aacgaccctg ccctgaaccg acgacaagct gacgaccggg tctccgcaag
     1261 tggcactttt cggggaaatg tgcgcggaac ccctatttgt ttatttttct aaatacattc
     1321 aaatatgtat ccgctcatga attaattctt agaaaaactc atcgagcatc aaatgaaact
     1381 gcaatttatt catatcagga ttatcaatac catatttttg aaaaagccgt ttctgtaatg
     1441 aaggagaaaa ctcaccgagg cagttccata ggatggcaag atcctggtat cggtctgcga
     1501 ttccgactcg tccaacatca atacaaccta ttaatttccc ctcgtcaaaa ataaggttat
     1561 caagtgagaa atcaccatga gtgacgactg aatccggtga gaatggcaaa agtttatgca
     1621 tttctttcca gacttgttca acaggccagc cattacgctc gtcatcaaaa tcactcgcat
     1681 caaccaaacc gttattcatt cgtgattgcg cctgagcgag acgaaatacg cggtcgctgt
     1741 taaaaggaca attacaaaca ggaatcgaat gcaaccggcg caggaacact gccagcgcat
     1801 caacaatatt ttcacctgaa tcaggatatt cttctaatac ctggaatgct gttttcccgg
     1861 ggatcgcagt ggtgagtaac catgcatcat caggagtacg gataaaatgc ttgatggtcg
     1921 gaagaggcat aaattccgtc agccagttta gtctgaccat ctcatctgta acatcattgg
     1981 caacgctacc tttgccatgt ttcagaaaca actctggcgc atcgggcttc ccatacaatc
     2041 gatagattgt cgcacctgat tgcccgacat tatcgcgagc ccatttatac ccatataaat
     2101 cagcatccat gttggaattt aatcgcggcc tagagcaaga cgtttcccgt tgaatatggc
     2161 tcatactctt cctttttcaa tattattgaa gcatttatca gggttattgt ctcatgagcg
     2221 gatacatatt tgaatgtatt tagaaaaata aacaaatagg catgctagcg cagaaacgtc
     2281 ctagaagatg ccaggaggat acttagcaga gagacaataa ggccggagcg aagccgtttt
     2341 tccataggct ccgcccccct gacgaacatc acgaaatctg acgctcaaat cagtggtggc
     2401 gaaacccgac aggactataa agataccagg cgtttccccc tgatggctcc ctcttgcgct
     2461 ctcctgttcc cgtcctgcgg cgtccgtgtt gtggtggagg ctttacccaa atcaccacgt
     2521 cccgttccgt gtagacagtt cgctccaagc tgggctgtgt gcaagaaccc cccgttcagc
     2581 ccgactgctg cgccttatcc ggtaactatc atcttgagtc caacccggaa agacacgaca
     2641 aaacgccact ggcagcagcc attggtaact gagaattagt ggatttagat atcgagagtc
     2701 ttgaagtggt ggcctaacag aggctacact gaaaggacag tatttggtat ctgcgctcca
     2761 ctaaagccag ttaccaggtt aagcagttcc ccaactgact taaccttcga tcaaaccgcc
     2821 tccccaggcg gttttttcgt ttacagagca ggagattacg acgatcgtaa aaggatctca
     2881 agaagatcct ttacggattc ccgacaccat cactctagat ttcagtgcaa tttatctctt
     2941 caaatgtagc acctgaagtc agccccatac gatataagtt gtaattctca tgttagtcat
     3001 gccccgcgcc caccggaagg agctgactgg gttgaaggct ctcaagggca tcggtcgaga
     3061 tcccggtgcc taatgagtga gctaacttac attaattgcg ttgcgctcac tgcccgcttt
     3121 ccagtcggga aacctgtcgt gccagctgca ttaatgaatc ggccaacgcg cggggagagg
     3181 cggtttgcgt attgggcgcc agggtggttt ttcttttcac cagtgagacg ggcaacagct
     3241 gattgccctt caccgcctgg ccctgagaga gttgcagcaa gcggtccacg ctggtttgcc
     3301 ccagcaggcg aaaatcctgt ttgatggtgg ttaacggcgg gatataacat gagctgtctt
     3361 cggtatcgtc gtatcccact accgagatgt ccgcaccaac gcgcagcccg gactcggtaa
     3421 tggcgcgcat tgcgcccagc gccatctgat cgttggcaac cagcatcgca gtgggaacga
     3481 tgccctcatt cagcatttgc atggtttgtt gaaaaccgga catggcactc cagtcgcctt
     3541 cccgttccgc tatcggctga atttgattgc gagtgagata tttatgccag ccagccagac
     3601 gcagacgcgc cgagacagaa cttaatgggc ccgctaacag cgcgatttgc tggtgaccca
     3661 atgcgaccag atgctccacg cccagtcgcg taccgtcttc atgggagaaa ataatactgt
     3721 tgatgggtgt ctggtcagag acatcaagaa ataacgccgg aacattagtg caggcagctt
     3781 ccacagcaat ggcatcctgg tcatccagcg gatagttaat gatcagccca ctgacgcgtt
     3841 gcgcgagaag attgtgcacc gccgctttac aggcttcgac gccgcttcgt tctaccatcg
     3901 acaccaccac gctggcaccc agttgatcgg cgcgagattt aatcgccgcg acaatttgcg
     3961 acggcgcgtg cagggccaga ctggaggtgg caacgccaat cagcaacgac tgtttgcccg
     4021 ccagttgttg tgccacgcgg ttgggaatgt aattcagctc cgccatcgcc gcttccactt
     4081 tttcccgcgt tttcgcagaa acgtggctgg cctggttcac cacgcgggaa acggtctgat
     4141 aagagacacc ggcatactct gcgacatcgt ataacgttac tggtttcac
//
