# Supplementary material for: Genetically encoded RNA strand exchange circuits for programmable protein expression and computation in cells
Source: bioRxiv preprint, doi:10.1101/2025.09.24.678369, version 1 (2025-09-24)
Supplement: Plasmid GenBank files [file 678369_file04.zip › Supplementary File 2/pCOLA - (G_1s-mScarI) Gu1rbs2 s4 R3 mScarI T7t.gb]

LOCUS       pCOLA_-_(G_1s-mScarI)_G 4191 bp ds-DNA     circular     21-SEP-2025
DEFINITION  .
FEATURES             Location/Qualifiers
     primer          32..55
                     /label="Duet_seq_fwd"
                     /note="sequence: cgctatcatgccataccgcgaaag"
                     /ApEinfo_revcolor="#faac61"
                     /ApEinfo_fwdcolor="#faac61"
     primer          complement(82..143)
                     /label="pDuet_BB_rev_U1"
                     /note="sequence: GAGACGAGACGAGACAGCCTGAGAATGGATGCGAGTAATGcataagggagagcgtcgagatc"
                     /ApEinfo_revcolor="#b4abac"
                     /ApEinfo_fwdcolor="#b4abac"
     misc_feature    104..143
                     /label="U1"
                     /ApEinfo_revcolor="#ff9ccd"
                     /ApEinfo_fwdcolor="#ff9ccd"
                     /note="GA homology domain"
     misc_feature    147..163
                     /label="T7 promoter"
                     /ApEinfo_revcolor="#9eafd2"
                     /ApEinfo_fwdcolor="#9eafd2"
     misc_feature    216..279
                     /label="HDV R3"
                     /ApEinfo_revcolor="#9eafd2"
                     /ApEinfo_fwdcolor="#9eafd2"
     primer          complement(234..252)
                     /label="G2U_RoR3_revUS"
                     /note="sequence: GTCGGACCGCGAGGAGGTG"
                     /ApEinfo_revcolor="#c7b0e3"
                     /ApEinfo_fwdcolor="#c7b0e3"
     primer          complement(253..276)
                     /label="G2U_RoR3_rev"
                     /note="sequence: CCTTAACCTACCGAAGTAGCCCAG"
                     /ApEinfo_revcolor="#ff9ccd"
                     /ApEinfo_fwdcolor="#ff9ccd"
     primer          253..279
                     /label="G2U_R3_fwd"
                     /note="sequence: CTGGGCTACTTCGGTAGGTTAAGGCAC"
                     /ApEinfo_revcolor="#75c6a9"
                     /ApEinfo_fwdcolor="#75c6a9"
     RBS             300..305
                     /label="RBS6s"
                     /ApEinfo_revcolor="#f58a5e"
                     /ApEinfo_fwdcolor="#f58a5e"
     CDS             333..1034
                     /label="mScarI"
                     /ApEinfo_revcolor="#ff9ccd"
                     /ApEinfo_fwdcolor="#ff9ccd"
                     /translation="LVSKGEAVIKEFMRFKVHMEGSMNGHEFEIEGEGEGRPYEGTQTAKLKVTKGGPLPFSWDILSPQFMYGSRAFIKHPADIPDYYKQSFPEGFKWERVMNFEDGGAVTVTQDTSLEDGTLIYKVKLRGTNFPPDGPVMQKKTMGWEASTERLYPEDGVLKGDIKMALRLKDGGRYLADFKTTYKAKKPVQMPGAYNVDRKLDITSHNEDYTVVEQYERSEGRHSTGGMDELYK**"
     primer          complement(1035..1038)
                     /label="T7\Terminator\primer"
                     /ApEinfo_revcolor="#ffef86"
                     /ApEinfo_fwdcolor="#ffef86"
     terminator      1035..1081
                     /label="T7\Terminator"
                     /ApEinfo_revcolor="#f8d3a9"
                     /ApEinfo_fwdcolor="#f8d3a9"
     primer          1052..1071
                     /label="Duet_BB_T7t_fwd"
                     /note="sequence: gcctctaaacgggtcttgag"
                     /ApEinfo_revcolor="#c7b0e3"
                     /ApEinfo_fwdcolor="#c7b0e3"
     misc_feature    1082..1121
                     /label="Ux"
                     /ApEinfo_revcolor="#ffef86"
                     /ApEinfo_fwdcolor="#ffef86"
                     /note="GA homology domain"
     primer          1122..1146
                     /label="pDuet_BB_ds_fwd"
                     /note="sequence: ctgaaacctcaggcatttgagaagc"
                     /ApEinfo_revcolor="#b1ff67"
                     /ApEinfo_fwdcolor="#b1ff67"
     primer          complement(1151..1173)
                     /label="Duet_seq_rev"
                     /note="sequence: tgactaccggaagcagtgtgacc"
                     /ApEinfo_revcolor="#c6c9d1"
                     /ApEinfo_fwdcolor="#c6c9d1"
     CDS             complement(1351..2166)
                     /label="Kan"
                     /ApEinfo_revcolor="#f58a5e"
                     /ApEinfo_fwdcolor="#f58a5e"
     primer          complement(1360..1394)
                     /label="RSF_kanR_rev"
                     /note="sequence: tgaataaattgcagtttcatttgatgctcgatgag"
                     /ApEinfo_revcolor="#84b0dc"
                     /ApEinfo_fwdcolor="#84b0dc"
     RBS             complement(2172..2176)
                     /label="RBS"
                     /ApEinfo_revcolor="#ffef86"
                     /ApEinfo_fwdcolor="#ffef86"
     -10_signal      complement(2208..2214)
                     /label="-10\Ap"
                     /ApEinfo_revcolor="#9eafd2"
                     /ApEinfo_fwdcolor="#9eafd2"
     -35_signal      complement(2231..2236)
                     /label="-35\Ap"
                     /ApEinfo_revcolor="#b1ff67"
                     /ApEinfo_fwdcolor="#b1ff67"
     rep_origin      2276..2911
                     /label="ColA\ori"
                     /ApEinfo_revcolor="#b7e6d7"
                     /ApEinfo_fwdcolor="#b7e6d7"
     CDS             complement(3109..4191)
                     /label="lacI"
                     /ApEinfo_revcolor="#d6b295"
                     /ApEinfo_fwdcolor="#d6b295"
ORIGIN
        1 attcaccacc ctgaattgac tctcttccgg gcgctatcat gccataccgc gaaaggtttt
       61 gcgccattcg atggtgtccg ggatctcgac gctctccctt atgCATTACT CGCATCCATT
      121 CTCAGGCTGT CTCGTCTCGT CTCTTCTAAT ACGACTCACT ATAGGGAGAT TCGTCTCCCA
      181 CTACATCCAC ATACTACCTC CTTTACTTCA CATTCGGGTC GGCATGGCAT GTGCACCTCC
      241 TCGCGGTCCG ACCTGGGCTA CTTCGGTAGG CTAAGGCACA ATCTGATGTT GTGAAGTGAA
      301 GGAGGATATA AATGAAACAG AACAAAGAAC AGTTAgtcag taaaggcgaa gcagttatca
      361 aagagttcat gcgcttcaaa gttcatatgg aagggtcgat gaacgggcac gaatttgaaa
      421 ttgaaggcga aggcgaaggc cgcccatatg aagggaccca aaccgcaaag cttaaggtta
      481 ctaaaggcgg tccattaccc ttttcgtggg acattttaag cccacagttt atgtacggga
      541 gtcgcgcttt catcaagcac cctgcggaca tcccagatta ctacaaacag tctttccccg
      601 aggggttcaa gtgggagcgc gtgatgaact tcgaggatgg cggagccgtg acggtcaccc
      661 aagatacctc tttggaggac ggtacgttga tctacaaagt gaaattgcgt ggcacgaatt
      721 ttccacctga tgggcctgtc atgcagaaaa agacaatggg atgggaagct tccacggagc
      781 gcctttaccc agaggacggt gttcttaaag gggatatcaa aatggcgctg cgtcttaaag
      841 atggaggccg ctacctggcg gacttcaaga ctacttacaa ggccaaaaaa ccagtgcaga
      901 tgccgggtgc gtacaatgta gatcgtaaat tagatattac aagtcacaat gaagattaca
      961 cggtcgtaga gcagtatgag cgcagtgagg ggcgtcactc tacgggcggt atggacgagt
     1021 tatacaagta ataatagcat aaccccttgg ggcctctaaa cgggtcttga ggggtttttt
     1081 gCCAGGATAC ATAGATTACC ACAACTCCGA GCCCTTCCAC Cctgaaacct caggcatttg
     1141 agaagcacac ggtcacactg cttccggtag tcaataaacc ggtaaaccag caatagacat
     1201 aagcggctat ttaacgaccc tgccctgaac cgacgacaag ctgacgaccg ggtctccgca
     1261 agtggcactt ttcggggaaa tgtgcgcgga acccctattt gtttattttt ctaaatacat
     1321 tcaaatatgt atccgctcat gaattaattc ttagaaaaac tcatcgagca tcaaatgaaa
     1381 ctgcaattta ttcatatcag gattatcaat accatatttt tgaaaaagcc gtttctgtaa
     1441 tgaaggagaa aactcaccga ggcagttcca taggatggca agatcctggt atcggtctgc
     1501 gattccgact cgtccaacat caatacaacc tattaatttc ccctcgtcaa aaataaggtt
     1561 atcaagtgag aaatcaccat gagtgacgac tgaatccggt gagaatggca aaagtttatg
     1621 catttctttc cagacttgtt caacaggcca gccattacgc tcgtcatcaa aatcactcgc
     1681 atcaaccaaa ccgttattca ttcgtgattg cgcctgagcg agacgaaata cgcggtcgct
     1741 gttaaaagga caattacaaa caggaatcga atgcaaccgg cgcaggaaca ctgccagcgc
     1801 atcaacaata ttttcacctg aatcaggata ttcttctaat acctggaatg ctgttttccc
     1861 ggggatcgca gtggtgagta accatgcatc atcaggagta cggataaaat gcttgatggt
     1921 cggaagaggc ataaattccg tcagccagtt tagtctgacc atctcatctg taacatcatt
     1981 ggcaacgcta cctttgccat gtttcagaaa caactctggc gcatcgggct tcccatacaa
     2041 tcgatagatt gtcgcacctg attgcccgac attatcgcga gcccatttat acccatataa
     2101 atcagcatcc atgttggaat ttaatcgcgg cctagagcaa gacgtttccc gttgaatatg
     2161 gctcatactc ttcctttttc aatattattg aagcatttat cagggttatt gtctcatgag
     2221 cggatacata tttgaatgta tttagaaaaa taaacaaata ggcatgctag cgcagaaacg
     2281 tcctagaaga tgccaggagg atacttagca gagagacaat aaggccggag cgaagccgtt
     2341 tttccatagg ctccgccccc ctgacgaaca tcacgaaatc tgacgctcaa atcagtggtg
     2401 gcgaaacccg acaggactat aaagatacca ggcgtttccc cctgatggct ccctcttgcg
     2461 ctctcctgtt cccgtcctgc ggcgtccgtg ttgtggtgga ggctttaccc aaatcaccac
     2521 gtcccgttcc gtgtagacag ttcgctccaa gctgggctgt gtgcaagaac cccccgttca
     2581 gcccgactgc tgcgccttat ccggtaacta tcatcttgag tccaacccgg aaagacacga
     2641 caaaacgcca ctggcagcag ccattggtaa ctgagaatta gtggatttag atatcgagag
     2701 tcttgaagtg gtggcctaac agaggctaca ctgaaaggac agtatttggt atctgcgctc
     2761 cactaaagcc agttaccagg ttaagcagtt ccccaactga cttaaccttc gatcaaaccg
     2821 cctccccagg cggttttttc gtttacagag caggagatta cgacgatcgt aaaaggatct
     2881 caagaagatc ctttacggat tcccgacacc atcactctag atttcagtgc aatttatctc
     2941 ttcaaatgta gcacctgaag tcagccccat acgatataag ttgtaattct catgttagtc
     3001 atgccccgcg cccaccggaa ggagctgact gggttgaagg ctctcaaggg catcggtcga
     3061 gatcccggtg cctaatgagt gagctaactt acattaattg cgttgcgctc actgcccgct
     3121 ttccagtcgg gaaacctgtc gtgccagctg cattaatgaa tcggccaacg cgcggggaga
     3181 ggcggtttgc gtattgggcg ccagggtggt ttttcttttc accagtgaga cgggcaacag
     3241 ctgattgccc ttcaccgcct ggccctgaga gagttgcagc aagcggtcca cgctggtttg
     3301 ccccagcagg cgaaaatcct gtttgatggt ggttaacggc gggatataac atgagctgtc
     3361 ttcggtatcg tcgtatccca ctaccgagat gtccgcacca acgcgcagcc cggactcggt
     3421 aatggcgcgc attgcgccca gcgccatctg atcgttggca accagcatcg cagtgggaac
     3481 gatgccctca ttcagcattt gcatggtttg ttgaaaaccg gacatggcac tccagtcgcc
     3541 ttcccgttcc gctatcggct gaatttgatt gcgagtgaga tatttatgcc agccagccag
     3601 acgcagacgc gccgagacag aacttaatgg gcccgctaac agcgcgattt gctggtgacc
     3661 caatgcgacc agatgctcca cgcccagtcg cgtaccgtct tcatgggaga aaataatact
     3721 gttgatgggt gtctggtcag agacatcaag aaataacgcc ggaacattag tgcaggcagc
     3781 ttccacagca atggcatcct ggtcatccag cggatagtta atgatcagcc cactgacgcg
     3841 ttgcgcgaga agattgtgca ccgccgcttt acaggcttcg acgccgcttc gttctaccat
     3901 cgacaccacc acgctggcac ccagttgatc ggcgcgagat ttaatcgccg cgacaatttg
     3961 cgacggcgcg tgcagggcca gactggaggt ggcaacgcca atcagcaacg actgtttgcc
     4021 cgccagttgt tgtgccacgc ggttgggaat gtaattcagc tccgccatcg ccgcttccac
     4081 tttttcccgc gttttcgcag aaacgtggct ggcctggttc accacgcggg aaacggtctg
     4141 ataagagaca ccggcatact ctgcgacatc gtataacgtt actggtttca c
//
