# Supplementary material for: Genetically encoded RNA strand exchange circuits for programmable protein expression and computation in cells
Source: bioRxiv preprint, doi:10.1101/2025.09.24.678369, version 1 (2025-09-24)
Supplement: Plasmid GenBank files [file 678369_file04.zip › Supplementary File 2/pCOLA - (G_1s-sfGFP) Gu1rbs2r s4 R3 sfGFP T7t.gb]

LOCUS       pCOLA_-_(G_1s-sfGFP)_G{ 4228 bp ds-DNA     circular     21-SEP-2025
DEFINITION  .
FEATURES             Location/Qualifiers
     primer          32..55
                     /label="Duet_seq_fwd"
                     /note="sequence: cgctatcatgccataccgcgaaag"
                     /ApEinfo_revcolor="#faac61"
                     /ApEinfo_fwdcolor="#faac61"
     primer          complement(82..132)
                     /label="pDuet_BB_rev_ga4"
                     /note="sequence: GACAGTTAGCCCAGAGCAGCGTTAGACTTcataagggagagcgtcgagatc"
                     /ApEinfo_revcolor="#b1ff67"
                     /ApEinfo_fwdcolor="#b1ff67"
     primer          complement(114..132)
                     /label="ga4_rev"
                     /note="sequence: gacagttagcccagagcag"
                     /ApEinfo_revcolor="#c7b0e3"
                     /ApEinfo_fwdcolor="#c7b0e3"
     misc_feature    206..222
                     /label="T7 promoter"
                     /ApEinfo_revcolor="#9eafd2"
                     /ApEinfo_fwdcolor="#9eafd2"
     misc_feature    275..338
                     /label="HDV R3"
                     /ApEinfo_revcolor="#9eafd2"
                     /ApEinfo_fwdcolor="#9eafd2"
     primer          complement(293..311)
                     /label="G2U_RoR3_revUS"
                     /note="sequence: GTCGGACCGCGAGGAGGTG"
                     /ApEinfo_revcolor="#c7b0e3"
                     /ApEinfo_fwdcolor="#c7b0e3"
     primer          complement(312..335)
                     /label="G2U_RoR3_rev"
                     /note="sequence: CCTTAACCTACCGAAGTAGCCCAG"
                     /ApEinfo_revcolor="#ff9ccd"
                     /ApEinfo_fwdcolor="#ff9ccd"
     primer          312..338
                     /label="G2U_R3_fwd"
                     /note="sequence: CTGGGCTACTTCGGTAGGTTAAGGCAC"
                     /ApEinfo_revcolor="#75c6a9"
                     /ApEinfo_fwdcolor="#75c6a9"
     RBS             359..364
                     /label="RBS6s"
                     /ApEinfo_revcolor="#f58a5e"
                     /ApEinfo_fwdcolor="#f58a5e"
     CDS             392..1111
                     /label="Translation 392-1111"
                     /translation="LSKGEELFTGVVPILVELDGDVNGHKFSVRGEGEGDATNGKLTLKFICTTGKLPVPWPTLVTTLTYGVQCFSRYPDHMKRHDFFKSAMPEGYVQERTISFKDDGTYKTRAEVKFEGDTLVNRIELKGIDFKEDGNILGHKLEYNFNSHNVYITADKQKNGIKANFKIRHNVEDGSVQLADHYQQNTPIGDGPVLLPDNHYLSTQSVLSKDPNEKRDHMVLLEFVTAAGITHGMDELYK**"
     misc_feature    392..1111
                     /label="sfGFP_2tta"
     primer          complement(1112..1115)
                     /label="T7\Terminator\primer"
                     /ApEinfo_revcolor="#ffef86"
                     /ApEinfo_fwdcolor="#ffef86"
     terminator      1112..1158
                     /label="T7\Terminator"
                     /ApEinfo_revcolor="#f8d3a9"
                     /ApEinfo_fwdcolor="#f8d3a9"
     primer          1129..1148
                     /label="Duet_BB_T7t_fwd"
                     /note="sequence: gcctctaaacgggtcttgag"
                     /ApEinfo_revcolor="#c7b0e3"
                     /ApEinfo_fwdcolor="#c7b0e3"
     primer          1159..1183
                     /label="pDuet_BB_ds_fwd"
                     /note="sequence: ctgaaacctcaggcatttgagaagc"
                     /ApEinfo_revcolor="#b1ff67"
                     /ApEinfo_fwdcolor="#b1ff67"
     primer          complement(1188..1210)
                     /label="Duet_seq_rev"
                     /note="sequence: tgactaccggaagcagtgtgacc"
                     /ApEinfo_revcolor="#c6c9d1"
                     /ApEinfo_fwdcolor="#c6c9d1"
     CDS             complement(1388..2203)
                     /label="Kan"
                     /ApEinfo_revcolor="#f58a5e"
                     /ApEinfo_fwdcolor="#f58a5e"
     primer          complement(1397..1431)
                     /label="RSF_kanR_rev"
                     /note="sequence: tgaataaattgcagtttcatttgatgctcgatgag"
                     /ApEinfo_revcolor="#84b0dc"
                     /ApEinfo_fwdcolor="#84b0dc"
     RBS             complement(2209..2213)
                     /label="RBS"
                     /ApEinfo_revcolor="#ffef86"
                     /ApEinfo_fwdcolor="#ffef86"
     -10_signal      complement(2245..2251)
                     /label="-10\Ap"
                     /ApEinfo_revcolor="#9eafd2"
                     /ApEinfo_fwdcolor="#9eafd2"
     -35_signal      complement(2268..2273)
                     /label="-35\Ap"
                     /ApEinfo_revcolor="#b1ff67"
                     /ApEinfo_fwdcolor="#b1ff67"
     rep_origin      2313..2948
                     /label="ColA\ori"
                     /ApEinfo_revcolor="#b7e6d7"
                     /ApEinfo_fwdcolor="#b7e6d7"
     CDS             complement(3146..4228)
                     /label="lacI"
                     /ApEinfo_revcolor="#d6b295"
                     /ApEinfo_fwdcolor="#d6b295"
ORIGIN
        1 attcaccacc ctgaattgac tctcttccgg gcgctatcat gccataccgc gaaaggtttt
       61 gcgccattcg atggtgtccg ggatctcgac gctctccctt atgaagtcta acgctgctct
      121 gggctaactg tccgcatcta gacttaactg agatattacc atagatgact agccattcct
      181 ctagatacta cgactagcat acTTCTAATA CGACTCACTA TAGGGAGATT CGTCTCCCAC
      241 TACATCCACA TACTACCTCC TTTACTTCAC ATTCGGGTCG GCATGGCATG TGCACCTCCT
      301 CGCGGTCCGA CCTGGGCTAC TTCGGTAGGC TAAGGCACAA TCTGATGTTG TGAAGTGAAG
      361 GAGGATATAA ATGAAACAGA ACAAAGAACA GTTAAGCAAA GGAGAAGAAC TTTTCACTGG
      421 AGTTGTCCCA ATTCTTGTTG AATTAGATGG TGATGTTAAT GGGCACAAAT TTTCTGTCCG
      481 TGGAGAGGGT GAAGGTGATG CTACAAACGG AAAACTCACC CTTAAATTTA TTTGCACTAC
      541 TGGAAAACTA CCTGTTCCGT GGCCAACACT TGTCACTACT CTGACCTATG GTGTTCAATG
      601 CTTTTCCCGT TATCCGGATC ACATGAAACG GCATGACTTT TTCAAGAGTG CCATGCCCGA
      661 AGGTTATGTA CAGGAACGCA CTATATCTTT CAAAGATGAC GGGACCTACA AGACGCGTGC
      721 TGAAGTCAAG TTTGAAGGTG ATACCCTTGT TAATCGTATC GAGTTAAAGG GTATTGATTT
      781 TAAAGAAGAT GGAAACATTC TTGGACACAA ACTCGAGTAC AACTTTAACT CACACAATGT
      841 ATACATCACG GCAGACAAAC AAAAGAATGG AATCAAAGCT AACTTCAAAA TTCGCCACAA
      901 CGTTGAAGAT GGTTCCGTTC AACTAGCAGA CCATTATCAA CAAAATACTC CAATTGGCGA
      961 TGGCCCTGTC CTTTTACCAG ACAACCATTA CCTGTCGACA CAATCTGTCC TTTCGAAAGA
     1021 TCCCAACGAA AAGCGTGACC ACATGGTCCT TCTTGAGTTT GTAACTGCTG CTGGGATTAC
     1081 ACATGGCATG GATGAGCTCT ACAAATAATA Atagcataac cccttggggc ctctaaacgg
     1141 gtcttgaggg gttttttgct gaaacctcag gcatttgaga agcacacggt cacactgctt
     1201 ccggtagtca ataaaccggt aaaccagcaa tagacataag cggctattta acgaccctgc
     1261 cctgaaccga cgacaagctg acgaccgggt ctccgcaagt ggcacttttc ggggaaatgt
     1321 gcgcggaacc cctatttgtt tatttttcta aatacattca aatatgtatc cgctcatgaa
     1381 ttaattctta gaaaaactca tcgagcatca aatgaaactg caatttattc atatcaggat
     1441 tatcaatacc atatttttga aaaagccgtt tctgtaatga aggagaaaac tcaccgaggc
     1501 agttccatag gatggcaaga tcctggtatc ggtctgcgat tccgactcgt ccaacatcaa
     1561 tacaacctat taatttcccc tcgtcaaaaa taaggttatc aagtgagaaa tcaccatgag
     1621 tgacgactga atccggtgag aatggcaaaa gtttatgcat ttctttccag acttgttcaa
     1681 caggccagcc attacgctcg tcatcaaaat cactcgcatc aaccaaaccg ttattcattc
     1741 gtgattgcgc ctgagcgaga cgaaatacgc ggtcgctgtt aaaaggacaa ttacaaacag
     1801 gaatcgaatg caaccggcgc aggaacactg ccagcgcatc aacaatattt tcacctgaat
     1861 caggatattc ttctaatacc tggaatgctg ttttcccggg gatcgcagtg gtgagtaacc
     1921 atgcatcatc aggagtacgg ataaaatgct tgatggtcgg aagaggcata aattccgtca
     1981 gccagtttag tctgaccatc tcatctgtaa catcattggc aacgctacct ttgccatgtt
     2041 tcagaaacaa ctctggcgca tcgggcttcc catacaatcg atagattgtc gcacctgatt
     2101 gcccgacatt atcgcgagcc catttatacc catataaatc agcatccatg ttggaattta
     2161 atcgcggcct agagcaagac gtttcccgtt gaatatggct catactcttc ctttttcaat
     2221 attattgaag catttatcag ggttattgtc tcatgagcgg atacatattt gaatgtattt
     2281 agaaaaataa acaaataggc atgctagcgc agaaacgtcc tagaagatgc caggaggata
     2341 cttagcagag agacaataag gccggagcga agccgttttt ccataggctc cgcccccctg
     2401 acgaacatca cgaaatctga cgctcaaatc agtggtggcg aaacccgaca ggactataaa
     2461 gataccaggc gtttccccct gatggctccc tcttgcgctc tcctgttccc gtcctgcggc
     2521 gtccgtgttg tggtggaggc tttacccaaa tcaccacgtc ccgttccgtg tagacagttc
     2581 gctccaagct gggctgtgtg caagaacccc ccgttcagcc cgactgctgc gccttatccg
     2641 gtaactatca tcttgagtcc aacccggaaa gacacgacaa aacgccactg gcagcagcca
     2701 ttggtaactg agaattagtg gatttagata tcgagagtct tgaagtggtg gcctaacaga
     2761 ggctacactg aaaggacagt atttggtatc tgcgctccac taaagccagt taccaggtta
     2821 agcagttccc caactgactt aaccttcgat caaaccgcct ccccaggcgg ttttttcgtt
     2881 tacagagcag gagattacga cgatcgtaaa aggatctcaa gaagatcctt tacggattcc
     2941 cgacaccatc actctagatt tcagtgcaat ttatctcttc aaatgtagca cctgaagtca
     3001 gccccatacg atataagttg taattctcat gttagtcatg ccccgcgccc accggaagga
     3061 gctgactggg ttgaaggctc tcaagggcat cggtcgagat cccggtgcct aatgagtgag
     3121 ctaacttaca ttaattgcgt tgcgctcact gcccgctttc cagtcgggaa acctgtcgtg
     3181 ccagctgcat taatgaatcg gccaacgcgc ggggagaggc ggtttgcgta ttgggcgcca
     3241 gggtggtttt tcttttcacc agtgagacgg gcaacagctg attgcccttc accgcctggc
     3301 cctgagagag ttgcagcaag cggtccacgc tggtttgccc cagcaggcga aaatcctgtt
     3361 tgatggtggt taacggcggg atataacatg agctgtcttc ggtatcgtcg tatcccacta
     3421 ccgagatgtc cgcaccaacg cgcagcccgg actcggtaat ggcgcgcatt gcgcccagcg
     3481 ccatctgatc gttggcaacc agcatcgcag tgggaacgat gccctcattc agcatttgca
     3541 tggtttgttg aaaaccggac atggcactcc agtcgccttc ccgttccgct atcggctgaa
     3601 tttgattgcg agtgagatat ttatgccagc cagccagacg cagacgcgcc gagacagaac
     3661 ttaatgggcc cgctaacagc gcgatttgct ggtgacccaa tgcgaccaga tgctccacgc
     3721 ccagtcgcgt accgtcttca tgggagaaaa taatactgtt gatgggtgtc tggtcagaga
     3781 catcaagaaa taacgccgga acattagtgc aggcagcttc cacagcaatg gcatcctggt
     3841 catccagcgg atagttaatg atcagcccac tgacgcgttg cgcgagaaga ttgtgcaccg
     3901 ccgctttaca ggcttcgacg ccgcttcgtt ctaccatcga caccaccacg ctggcaccca
     3961 gttgatcggc gcgagattta atcgccgcga caatttgcga cggcgcgtgc agggccagac
     4021 tggaggtggc aacgccaatc agcaacgact gtttgcccgc cagttgttgt gccacgcggt
     4081 tgggaatgta attcagctcc gccatcgccg cttccacttt ttcccgcgtt ttcgcagaaa
     4141 cgtggctggc ctggttcacc acgcgggaaa cggtctgata agagacaccg gcatactctg
     4201 cgacatcgta taacgttact ggtttcac
//
