# Supplementary material for: Genetically encoded RNA strand exchange circuits for programmable protein expression and computation in cells
Source: bioRxiv preprint, doi:10.1101/2025.09.24.678369, version 1 (2025-09-24)
Supplement: Plasmid GenBank files [file 678369_file04.zip › Supplementary File 2/pCOLA - (G_1_3) Gu3rbs2r s4 R3 sCFP3A T7t.gb]

LOCUS       pCOLA_-_(G_1_3)_G{u3,rb 4231 bp ds-DNA     circular     21-SEP-2025
DEFINITION  .
FEATURES             Location/Qualifiers
     primer          32..55
                     /label="Duet_seq_fwd"
                     /note="sequence: cgctatcatgccataccgcgaaag"
                     /ApEinfo_revcolor="#faac61"
                     /ApEinfo_fwdcolor="#faac61"
     primer          complement(82..132)
                     /label="pDuet_BB_rev_ga4"
                     /note="sequence: GACAGTTAGCCCAGAGCAGCGTTAGACTTcataagggagagcgtcgagatc"
                     /ApEinfo_revcolor="#b1ff67"
                     /ApEinfo_fwdcolor="#b1ff67"
     primer          complement(114..132)
                     /label="ga4_rev"
                     /note="sequence: gacagttagcccagagcag"
                     /ApEinfo_revcolor="#c7b0e3"
                     /ApEinfo_fwdcolor="#c7b0e3"
     misc_feature    206..222
                     /label="T7 promoter"
                     /ApEinfo_revcolor="#9eafd2"
                     /ApEinfo_fwdcolor="#9eafd2"
     primer          365..394
                     /label="THE_lkr_fwd"
                     /note="sequence: ATATAAATGAAACAGAACAAAGAACAGTTA"
                     /ApEinfo_revcolor="#75c6a9"
                     /ApEinfo_fwdcolor="#75c6a9"
     CDS             392..1114
                     /label="Translation 392-1114"
                     /translation="LVSKGEELFTGVVPILVELDGDVNGHKFSVSGEGEGDATYGKLTLKFICTTGKLPVPWPTLVTTLTWGVQCFARYPDHMKQHDFFKSAMPEGYVQERTIFFKDDGNYKTRAEVKFEGDTLVNRIELKGIDFKEDGNILGHKLEYNYISDNVYITADKQKNGIKANFKIRHNIEDGGVQLADHYQQNTPIGDGPVLLPDNHYLSTQSKLSKDPNEKRDHMVLLEFVTAAGITLGMDELYK**"
     misc_feature    392..1114
                     /label="sCFP3A_2tta"
     primer          complement(1115..1118)
                     /label="T7\Terminator\primer"
                     /ApEinfo_revcolor="#ffef86"
                     /ApEinfo_fwdcolor="#ffef86"
     terminator      1115..1161
                     /label="T7\Terminator"
                     /ApEinfo_revcolor="#f8d3a9"
                     /ApEinfo_fwdcolor="#f8d3a9"
     primer          1132..1151
                     /label="Duet_BB_T7t_fwd"
                     /note="sequence: gcctctaaacgggtcttgag"
                     /ApEinfo_revcolor="#c7b0e3"
                     /ApEinfo_fwdcolor="#c7b0e3"
     primer          1162..1186
                     /label="pDuet_BB_ds_fwd"
                     /note="sequence: ctgaaacctcaggcatttgagaagc"
                     /ApEinfo_revcolor="#b1ff67"
                     /ApEinfo_fwdcolor="#b1ff67"
     primer          complement(1191..1213)
                     /label="Duet_seq_rev"
                     /note="sequence: tgactaccggaagcagtgtgacc"
                     /ApEinfo_revcolor="#c6c9d1"
                     /ApEinfo_fwdcolor="#c6c9d1"
     CDS             complement(1391..2206)
                     /label="Kan"
                     /ApEinfo_revcolor="#f58a5e"
                     /ApEinfo_fwdcolor="#f58a5e"
     primer          complement(1400..1434)
                     /label="RSF_kanR_rev"
                     /note="sequence: tgaataaattgcagtttcatttgatgctcgatgag"
                     /ApEinfo_revcolor="#84b0dc"
                     /ApEinfo_fwdcolor="#84b0dc"
     RBS             complement(2212..2216)
                     /label="RBS"
                     /ApEinfo_revcolor="#ffef86"
                     /ApEinfo_fwdcolor="#ffef86"
     -10_signal      complement(2248..2254)
                     /label="-10\Ap"
                     /ApEinfo_revcolor="#9eafd2"
                     /ApEinfo_fwdcolor="#9eafd2"
     -35_signal      complement(2271..2276)
                     /label="-35\Ap"
                     /ApEinfo_revcolor="#b1ff67"
                     /ApEinfo_fwdcolor="#b1ff67"
     rep_origin      2316..2951
                     /label="ColA\ori"
                     /ApEinfo_revcolor="#b7e6d7"
                     /ApEinfo_fwdcolor="#b7e6d7"
     CDS             complement(3149..4231)
                     /label="lacI"
                     /ApEinfo_revcolor="#d6b295"
                     /ApEinfo_fwdcolor="#d6b295"
ORIGIN
        1 attcaccacc ctgaattgac tctcttccgg gcgctatcat gccataccgc gaaaggtttt
       61 gcgccattcg atggtgtccg ggatctcgac gctctccctt atgaagtcta acgctgctct
      121 gggctaactg tccgcatcta gacttaactg agatattacc atagatgact agccattcct
      181 ctagatacta cgactagcat acTTCTAATA CGACTCACTA TAGGGAGATT CGTCTCCCAC
      241 TACATCCACA TACTACCTCC TCATATTCAA TTTCGGGTCG GCATGGCATG TGCACCTCCT
      301 CGCGGTCCGA CCTGGGCTAC TTCGGTAGGC TAAGGCACAA TCTGATGTAT TGAATGTGAG
      361 GAGGATATAA ATGAAACAGA ACAAAGAACA GTTAGTCAGT AAAGGTGAAG AATTATTTAC
      421 CGGTGTTGTA CCGATATTAG TCGAACTGGA CGGTGACGTA AACGGACATA AGTTCTCTGT
      481 AAGTGGAGAA GGTGAAGGGG ATGCCACCTA CGGGAAATTG ACGCTGAAAT TTATTTGCAC
      541 GACAGGGAAA CTGCCAGTCC CCTGGCCTAC TCTGGTAACC ACACTTACGT GGGGGGTTCA
      601 GTGCTTTGCA CGCTATCCCG ACCATATGAA GCAGCACGAT TTTTTCAAAT CTGCGATGCC
      661 GGAGGGCTAT GTGCAAGAAC GGACCATTTT CTTTAAGGAC GATGGTAACT ATAAAACTCG
      721 CGCCGAAGTT AAATTTGAAG GTGACACTTT GGTCAACCGT ATAGAACTGA AGGGGATAGA
      781 TTTTAAGGAA GATGGTAATA TCCTTGGTCA CAAGTTGGAA TACAACTACA TCAGCGATAA
      841 TGTATACATC ACAGCCGACA AGCAAAAAAA CGGTATCAAA GCAAACTTCA AAATACGTCA
      901 CAACATCGAG GACGGTGGAG TCCAGCTGGC CGACCACTAC CAGCAGAACA CCCCAATAGG
      961 CGACGGACCT GTTCTTCTGC CAGACAACCA CTACCTTTCG ACTCAATCAA AGCTTTCAAA
     1021 GGATCCTAAC GAGAAACGGG ATCATATGGT GTTGCTTGAG TTCGTTACGG CAGCTGGTAT
     1081 AACCTTGGGG ATGGACGAAC TTTACAAATA ATAAtagcat aaccccttgg ggcctctaaa
     1141 cgggtcttga ggggtttttt gctgaaacct caggcatttg agaagcacac ggtcacactg
     1201 cttccggtag tcaataaacc ggtaaaccag caatagacat aagcggctat ttaacgaccc
     1261 tgccctgaac cgacgacaag ctgacgaccg ggtctccgca agtggcactt ttcggggaaa
     1321 tgtgcgcgga acccctattt gtttattttt ctaaatacat tcaaatatgt atccgctcat
     1381 gaattaattc ttagaaaaac tcatcgagca tcaaatgaaa ctgcaattta ttcatatcag
     1441 gattatcaat accatatttt tgaaaaagcc gtttctgtaa tgaaggagaa aactcaccga
     1501 ggcagttcca taggatggca agatcctggt atcggtctgc gattccgact cgtccaacat
     1561 caatacaacc tattaatttc ccctcgtcaa aaataaggtt atcaagtgag aaatcaccat
     1621 gagtgacgac tgaatccggt gagaatggca aaagtttatg catttctttc cagacttgtt
     1681 caacaggcca gccattacgc tcgtcatcaa aatcactcgc atcaaccaaa ccgttattca
     1741 ttcgtgattg cgcctgagcg agacgaaata cgcggtcgct gttaaaagga caattacaaa
     1801 caggaatcga atgcaaccgg cgcaggaaca ctgccagcgc atcaacaata ttttcacctg
     1861 aatcaggata ttcttctaat acctggaatg ctgttttccc ggggatcgca gtggtgagta
     1921 accatgcatc atcaggagta cggataaaat gcttgatggt cggaagaggc ataaattccg
     1981 tcagccagtt tagtctgacc atctcatctg taacatcatt ggcaacgcta cctttgccat
     2041 gtttcagaaa caactctggc gcatcgggct tcccatacaa tcgatagatt gtcgcacctg
     2101 attgcccgac attatcgcga gcccatttat acccatataa atcagcatcc atgttggaat
     2161 ttaatcgcgg cctagagcaa gacgtttccc gttgaatatg gctcatactc ttcctttttc
     2221 aatattattg aagcatttat cagggttatt gtctcatgag cggatacata tttgaatgta
     2281 tttagaaaaa taaacaaata ggcatgctag cgcagaaacg tcctagaaga tgccaggagg
     2341 atacttagca gagagacaat aaggccggag cgaagccgtt tttccatagg ctccgccccc
     2401 ctgacgaaca tcacgaaatc tgacgctcaa atcagtggtg gcgaaacccg acaggactat
     2461 aaagatacca ggcgtttccc cctgatggct ccctcttgcg ctctcctgtt cccgtcctgc
     2521 ggcgtccgtg ttgtggtgga ggctttaccc aaatcaccac gtcccgttcc gtgtagacag
     2581 ttcgctccaa gctgggctgt gtgcaagaac cccccgttca gcccgactgc tgcgccttat
     2641 ccggtaacta tcatcttgag tccaacccgg aaagacacga caaaacgcca ctggcagcag
     2701 ccattggtaa ctgagaatta gtggatttag atatcgagag tcttgaagtg gtggcctaac
     2761 agaggctaca ctgaaaggac agtatttggt atctgcgctc cactaaagcc agttaccagg
     2821 ttaagcagtt ccccaactga cttaaccttc gatcaaaccg cctccccagg cggttttttc
     2881 gtttacagag caggagatta cgacgatcgt aaaaggatct caagaagatc ctttacggat
     2941 tcccgacacc atcactctag atttcagtgc aatttatctc ttcaaatgta gcacctgaag
     3001 tcagccccat acgatataag ttgtaattct catgttagtc atgccccgcg cccaccggaa
     3061 ggagctgact gggttgaagg ctctcaaggg catcggtcga gatcccggtg cctaatgagt
     3121 gagctaactt acattaattg cgttgcgctc actgcccgct ttccagtcgg gaaacctgtc
     3181 gtgccagctg cattaatgaa tcggccaacg cgcggggaga ggcggtttgc gtattgggcg
     3241 ccagggtggt ttttcttttc accagtgaga cgggcaacag ctgattgccc ttcaccgcct
     3301 ggccctgaga gagttgcagc aagcggtcca cgctggtttg ccccagcagg cgaaaatcct
     3361 gtttgatggt ggttaacggc gggatataac atgagctgtc ttcggtatcg tcgtatccca
     3421 ctaccgagat gtccgcacca acgcgcagcc cggactcggt aatggcgcgc attgcgccca
     3481 gcgccatctg atcgttggca accagcatcg cagtgggaac gatgccctca ttcagcattt
     3541 gcatggtttg ttgaaaaccg gacatggcac tccagtcgcc ttcccgttcc gctatcggct
     3601 gaatttgatt gcgagtgaga tatttatgcc agccagccag acgcagacgc gccgagacag
     3661 aacttaatgg gcccgctaac agcgcgattt gctggtgacc caatgcgacc agatgctcca
     3721 cgcccagtcg cgtaccgtct tcatgggaga aaataatact gttgatgggt gtctggtcag
     3781 agacatcaag aaataacgcc ggaacattag tgcaggcagc ttccacagca atggcatcct
     3841 ggtcatccag cggatagtta atgatcagcc cactgacgcg ttgcgcgaga agattgtgca
     3901 ccgccgcttt acaggcttcg acgccgcttc gttctaccat cgacaccacc acgctggcac
     3961 ccagttgatc ggcgcgagat ttaatcgccg cgacaatttg cgacggcgcg tgcagggcca
     4021 gactggaggt ggcaacgcca atcagcaacg actgtttgcc cgccagttgt tgtgccacgc
     4081 ggttgggaat gtaattcagc tccgccatcg ccgcttccac tttttcccgc gttttcgcag
     4141 aaacgtggct ggcctggttc accacgcggg aaacggtctg ataagagaca ccggcatact
     4201 ctgcgacatc gtataacgtt actggtttca c
//
