# Supplementary material for: Genetically encoded RNA strand exchange circuits for programmable protein expression and computation in cells
Source: bioRxiv preprint, doi:10.1101/2025.09.24.678369, version 1 (2025-09-24)
Supplement: Plasmid GenBank files [file 678369_file04.zip › Supplementary File 2/pCOLA - (G_1_3-ASV) Gu3rbs2 s4 R3 CFP_ASV T7t.gb]

LOCUS       pCOLA_-_(G_1_3-ASV)_G{u 4270 bp ds-DNA     circular     21-SEP-2025
DEFINITION  .
FEATURES             Location/Qualifiers
     primer          32..55
                     /label="Duet_seq_fwd"
                     /note="sequence: cgctatcatgccataccgcgaaag"
                     /ApEinfo_revcolor="#faac61"
                     /ApEinfo_fwdcolor="#faac61"
     primer          complement(82..132)
                     /label="pDuet_BB_rev_ga4"
                     /note="sequence: GACAGTTAGCCCAGAGCAGCGTTAGACTTcataagggagagcgtcgagatc"
                     /ApEinfo_revcolor="#b1ff67"
                     /ApEinfo_fwdcolor="#b1ff67"
     primer          complement(114..132)
                     /label="ga4_rev"
                     /note="sequence: gacagttagcccagagcag"
                     /ApEinfo_revcolor="#c7b0e3"
                     /ApEinfo_fwdcolor="#c7b0e3"
     misc_feature    206..222
                     /label="T7 promoter"
                     /ApEinfo_revcolor="#9eafd2"
                     /ApEinfo_fwdcolor="#9eafd2"
     CDS             392..1108
                     /label="sCFP3A"
                     /ApEinfo_revcolor="#84b0dc"
                     /ApEinfo_fwdcolor="#84b0dc"
                     /translation="LVSKGEELFTGVVPILVELDGDVNGHKFSVSGEGEGDATYGKLTLKFICTTGKLPVPWPTLVTTLTWGVQCFARYPDHMKQHDFFKSAMPEGYVQERTIFFKDDGNYKTRAEVKFEGDTLVNRIELKGIDFKEDGNILGHKLEYNYISDNVYITADKQKNGIKANFKIRHNIEDGGVQLADHYQQNTPIGDGPVLLPDNHYLSTQSKLSKDPNEKRDHMVLLEFVTAAGITLGMDELYK"
     misc_feature    1109..1147
                     /label="ASV_deg_tag"
                     /ApEinfo_revcolor="#b4abac"
                     /ApEinfo_fwdcolor="#b4abac"
     CDS             1109..1153
                     /label="ASV_deg_tag"
                     /ApEinfo_revcolor="#84b0dc"
                     /ApEinfo_fwdcolor="#84b0dc"
                     /translation="RPAANDENYAASV**"
     primer          complement(1154..1157)
                     /label="T7\Terminator\primer"
                     /ApEinfo_revcolor="#ffef86"
                     /ApEinfo_fwdcolor="#ffef86"
     terminator      1154..1200
                     /label="T7\Terminator"
                     /ApEinfo_revcolor="#f8d3a9"
                     /ApEinfo_fwdcolor="#f8d3a9"
     primer          1171..1190
                     /label="Duet_BB_T7t_fwd"
                     /note="sequence: gcctctaaacgggtcttgag"
                     /ApEinfo_revcolor="#c7b0e3"
                     /ApEinfo_fwdcolor="#c7b0e3"
     primer          1201..1225
                     /label="pDuet_BB_ds_fwd"
                     /note="sequence: ctgaaacctcaggcatttgagaagc"
                     /ApEinfo_revcolor="#b1ff67"
                     /ApEinfo_fwdcolor="#b1ff67"
     primer          complement(1230..1252)
                     /label="Duet_seq_rev"
                     /note="sequence: tgactaccggaagcagtgtgacc"
                     /ApEinfo_revcolor="#c6c9d1"
                     /ApEinfo_fwdcolor="#c6c9d1"
     CDS             complement(1430..2245)
                     /label="Kan"
                     /ApEinfo_revcolor="#f58a5e"
                     /ApEinfo_fwdcolor="#f58a5e"
     primer          complement(1439..1473)
                     /label="RSF_kanR_rev"
                     /note="sequence: tgaataaattgcagtttcatttgatgctcgatgag"
                     /ApEinfo_revcolor="#84b0dc"
                     /ApEinfo_fwdcolor="#84b0dc"
     RBS             complement(2251..2255)
                     /label="RBS"
                     /ApEinfo_revcolor="#ffef86"
                     /ApEinfo_fwdcolor="#ffef86"
     -10_signal      complement(2287..2293)
                     /label="-10\Ap"
                     /ApEinfo_revcolor="#9eafd2"
                     /ApEinfo_fwdcolor="#9eafd2"
     -35_signal      complement(2310..2315)
                     /label="-35\Ap"
                     /ApEinfo_revcolor="#b1ff67"
                     /ApEinfo_fwdcolor="#b1ff67"
     rep_origin      2355..2990
                     /label="ColA\ori"
                     /ApEinfo_revcolor="#b7e6d7"
                     /ApEinfo_fwdcolor="#b7e6d7"
     CDS             complement(3188..4270)
                     /label="lacI"
                     /ApEinfo_revcolor="#d6b295"
                     /ApEinfo_fwdcolor="#d6b295"
ORIGIN
        1 attcaccacc ctgaattgac tctcttccgg gcgctatcat gccataccgc gaaaggtttt
       61 gcgccattcg atggtgtccg ggatctcgac gctctccctt atgaagtcta acgctgctct
      121 gggctaactg tccgcatcta gacttaactg agatattacc atagatgact agccattcct
      181 ctagatacta cgactagcat acTTCTAATA CGACTCACTA TAGGGAGATT CGTCTCCCAC
      241 TACATCCACA TACTACCTCC TCATATTCAA TTTCGGGTCG GCATGGCATG TGCACCTCCT
      301 CGCGGTCCGA CCTGGGCTAC TTCGGTAGGC TAAGGCACAA TCTGATGTAT TGAATGTGAG
      361 GAGGATATAA ATGAAACAGA ACAAAGAACA GTTAGTCAGT AAAGGTGAAG AATTATTTAC
      421 CGGTGTTGTA CCGATATTAG TCGAACTGGA CGGTGACGTA AACGGACATA AGTTCTCTGT
      481 AAGTGGAGAA GGTGAAGGGG ATGCCACCTA CGGGAAATTG ACGCTGAAAT TTATTTGCAC
      541 GACAGGGAAA CTGCCAGTCC CCTGGCCTAC TCTGGTAACC ACACTTACGT GGGGGGTTCA
      601 GTGCTTTGCA CGCTATCCCG ACCATATGAA GCAGCACGAT TTTTTCAAAT CTGCGATGCC
      661 GGAGGGCTAT GTGCAAGAAC GGACCATTTT CTTTAAGGAC GATGGTAACT ATAAAACTCG
      721 CGCCGAAGTT AAATTTGAAG GTGACACTTT GGTCAACCGT ATAGAACTGA AGGGGATAGA
      781 TTTTAAGGAA GATGGTAATA TCCTTGGTCA CAAGTTGGAA TACAACTACA TCAGCGATAA
      841 TGTATACATC ACAGCCGACA AGCAAAAAAA CGGTATCAAA GCAAACTTCA AAATACGTCA
      901 CAACATCGAG GACGGTGGAG TCCAGCTGGC CGACCACTAC CAGCAGAACA CCCCAATAGG
      961 CGACGGACCT GTTCTTCTGC CAGACAACCA CTACCTTTCG ACTCAATCAA AGCTTTCAAA
     1021 GGATCCTAAC GAGAAACGGG ATCATATGGT GTTGCTTGAG TTCGTTACGG CAGCTGGTAT
     1081 AACCTTGGGG ATGGACGAAC TTTACAAAAG GCCTGCAGCA AACGACGAAA ACTACGCTGC
     1141 ATCAGTTTAA TAAtagcata accccttggg gcctctaaac gggtcttgag gggttttttg
     1201 ctgaaacctc aggcatttga gaagcacacg gtcacactgc ttccggtagt caataaaccg
     1261 gtaaaccagc aatagacata agcggctatt taacgaccct gccctgaacc gacgacaagc
     1321 tgacgaccgg gtctccgcaa gtggcacttt tcggggaaat gtgcgcggaa cccctatttg
     1381 tttatttttc taaatacatt caaatatgta tccgctcatg aattaattct tagaaaaact
     1441 catcgagcat caaatgaaac tgcaatttat tcatatcagg attatcaata ccatattttt
     1501 gaaaaagccg tttctgtaat gaaggagaaa actcaccgag gcagttccat aggatggcaa
     1561 gatcctggta tcggtctgcg attccgactc gtccaacatc aatacaacct attaatttcc
     1621 cctcgtcaaa aataaggtta tcaagtgaga aatcaccatg agtgacgact gaatccggtg
     1681 agaatggcaa aagtttatgc atttctttcc agacttgttc aacaggccag ccattacgct
     1741 cgtcatcaaa atcactcgca tcaaccaaac cgttattcat tcgtgattgc gcctgagcga
     1801 gacgaaatac gcggtcgctg ttaaaaggac aattacaaac aggaatcgaa tgcaaccggc
     1861 gcaggaacac tgccagcgca tcaacaatat tttcacctga atcaggatat tcttctaata
     1921 cctggaatgc tgttttcccg gggatcgcag tggtgagtaa ccatgcatca tcaggagtac
     1981 ggataaaatg cttgatggtc ggaagaggca taaattccgt cagccagttt agtctgacca
     2041 tctcatctgt aacatcattg gcaacgctac ctttgccatg tttcagaaac aactctggcg
     2101 catcgggctt cccatacaat cgatagattg tcgcacctga ttgcccgaca ttatcgcgag
     2161 cccatttata cccatataaa tcagcatcca tgttggaatt taatcgcggc ctagagcaag
     2221 acgtttcccg ttgaatatgg ctcatactct tcctttttca atattattga agcatttatc
     2281 agggttattg tctcatgagc ggatacatat ttgaatgtat ttagaaaaat aaacaaatag
     2341 gcatgctagc gcagaaacgt cctagaagat gccaggagga tacttagcag agagacaata
     2401 aggccggagc gaagccgttt ttccataggc tccgcccccc tgacgaacat cacgaaatct
     2461 gacgctcaaa tcagtggtgg cgaaacccga caggactata aagataccag gcgtttcccc
     2521 ctgatggctc cctcttgcgc tctcctgttc ccgtcctgcg gcgtccgtgt tgtggtggag
     2581 gctttaccca aatcaccacg tcccgttccg tgtagacagt tcgctccaag ctgggctgtg
     2641 tgcaagaacc ccccgttcag cccgactgct gcgccttatc cggtaactat catcttgagt
     2701 ccaacccgga aagacacgac aaaacgccac tggcagcagc cattggtaac tgagaattag
     2761 tggatttaga tatcgagagt cttgaagtgg tggcctaaca gaggctacac tgaaaggaca
     2821 gtatttggta tctgcgctcc actaaagcca gttaccaggt taagcagttc cccaactgac
     2881 ttaaccttcg atcaaaccgc ctccccaggc ggttttttcg tttacagagc aggagattac
     2941 gacgatcgta aaaggatctc aagaagatcc tttacggatt cccgacacca tcactctaga
     3001 tttcagtgca atttatctct tcaaatgtag cacctgaagt cagccccata cgatataagt
     3061 tgtaattctc atgttagtca tgccccgcgc ccaccggaag gagctgactg ggttgaaggc
     3121 tctcaagggc atcggtcgag atcccggtgc ctaatgagtg agctaactta cattaattgc
     3181 gttgcgctca ctgcccgctt tccagtcggg aaacctgtcg tgccagctgc attaatgaat
     3241 cggccaacgc gcggggagag gcggtttgcg tattgggcgc cagggtggtt tttcttttca
     3301 ccagtgagac gggcaacagc tgattgccct tcaccgcctg gccctgagag agttgcagca
     3361 agcggtccac gctggtttgc cccagcaggc gaaaatcctg tttgatggtg gttaacggcg
     3421 ggatataaca tgagctgtct tcggtatcgt cgtatcccac taccgagatg tccgcaccaa
     3481 cgcgcagccc ggactcggta atggcgcgca ttgcgcccag cgccatctga tcgttggcaa
     3541 ccagcatcgc agtgggaacg atgccctcat tcagcatttg catggtttgt tgaaaaccgg
     3601 acatggcact ccagtcgcct tcccgttccg ctatcggctg aatttgattg cgagtgagat
     3661 atttatgcca gccagccaga cgcagacgcg ccgagacaga acttaatggg cccgctaaca
     3721 gcgcgatttg ctggtgaccc aatgcgacca gatgctccac gcccagtcgc gtaccgtctt
     3781 catgggagaa aataatactg ttgatgggtg tctggtcaga gacatcaaga aataacgccg
     3841 gaacattagt gcaggcagct tccacagcaa tggcatcctg gtcatccagc ggatagttaa
     3901 tgatcagccc actgacgcgt tgcgcgagaa gattgtgcac cgccgcttta caggcttcga
     3961 cgccgcttcg ttctaccatc gacaccacca cgctggcacc cagttgatcg gcgcgagatt
     4021 taatcgccgc gacaatttgc gacggcgcgt gcagggccag actggaggtg gcaacgccaa
     4081 tcagcaacga ctgtttgccc gccagttgtt gtgccacgcg gttgggaatg taattcagct
     4141 ccgccatcgc cgcttccact ttttcccgcg ttttcgcaga aacgtggctg gcctggttca
     4201 ccacgcggga aacggtctga taagagacac cggcatactc tgcgacatcg tataacgtta
     4261 ctggtttcac
//
