# Supplementary material for: Genetically encoded RNA strand exchange circuits for programmable protein expression and computation in cells
Source: bioRxiv preprint, doi:10.1101/2025.09.24.678369, version 1 (2025-09-24)
Supplement: Plasmid GenBank files [file 678369_file04.zip › Supplementary File 2/pCOLA - (G_1_4) Gu4rbs2r s4 R3 sCFP3A T7t.gb]

LOCUS       pCOLA_-_(G_1_4)_G{u4,rb 4231 bp ds-DNA     circular     21-SEP-2025
DEFINITION  .
FEATURES             Location/Qualifiers
     primer          32..55
                     /label="Duet_seq_fwd"
                     /note="sequence: cgctatcatgccataccgcgaaag"
                     /ApEinfo_revcolor="#faac61"
                     /ApEinfo_fwdcolor="#faac61"
     primer          complement(82..132)
                     /label="pDuet_BB_rev_ga4"
                     /note="sequence: GACAGTTAGCCCAGAGCAGCGTTAGACTTcataagggagagcgtcgagatc"
                     /ApEinfo_revcolor="#b1ff67"
                     /ApEinfo_fwdcolor="#b1ff67"
     primer          complement(114..132)
                     /label="ga4_rev"
                     /note="sequence: gacagttagcccagagcag"
                     /ApEinfo_revcolor="#c7b0e3"
                     /ApEinfo_fwdcolor="#c7b0e3"
     misc_feature    206..222
                     /label="T7 promoter"
                     /ApEinfo_revcolor="#9eafd2"
                     /ApEinfo_fwdcolor="#9eafd2"
     primer          365..394
                     /label="THE_lkr_fwd"
                     /note="sequence: ATATAAATGAAACAGAACAAAGAACAGTTA"
                     /ApEinfo_revcolor="#75c6a9"
                     /ApEinfo_fwdcolor="#75c6a9"
     CDS             392..1114
                     /label="Translation 392-1114"
                     /translation="LVSKGEELFTGVVPILVELDGDVNGHKFSVSGEGEGDATYGKLTLKFICTTGKLPVPWPTLVTTLTWGVQCFARYPDHMKQHDFFKSAMPEGYVQERTIFFKDDGNYKTRAEVKFEGDTLVNRIELKGIDFKEDGNILGHKLEYNYISDNVYITADKQKNGIKANFKIRHNIEDGGVQLADHYQQNTPIGDGPVLLPDNHYLSTQSKLSKDPNEKRDHMVLLEFVTAAGITLGMDELYK**"
     misc_feature    392..1114
                     /label="sCFP3A_2tta"
     primer          complement(1115..1118)
                     /label="T7\Terminator\primer"
                     /ApEinfo_revcolor="#ffef86"
                     /ApEinfo_fwdcolor="#ffef86"
     terminator      1115..1161
                     /label="T7\Terminator"
                     /ApEinfo_revcolor="#f8d3a9"
                     /ApEinfo_fwdcolor="#f8d3a9"
     primer          1132..1151
                     /label="Duet_BB_T7t_fwd"
                     /note="sequence: gcctctaaacgggtcttgag"
                     /ApEinfo_revcolor="#c7b0e3"
                     /ApEinfo_fwdcolor="#c7b0e3"
     primer          1162..1186
                     /label="pDuet_BB_ds_fwd"
                     /note="sequence: ctgaaacctcaggcatttgagaagc"
                     /ApEinfo_revcolor="#b1ff67"
                     /ApEinfo_fwdcolor="#b1ff67"
     primer          complement(1191..1213)
                     /label="Duet_seq_rev"
                     /note="sequence: tgactaccggaagcagtgtgacc"
                     /ApEinfo_revcolor="#c6c9d1"
                     /ApEinfo_fwdcolor="#c6c9d1"
     CDS             complement(1391..2206)
                     /label="Kan"
                     /ApEinfo_revcolor="#f58a5e"
                     /ApEinfo_fwdcolor="#f58a5e"
     primer          complement(1400..1434)
                     /label="RSF_kanR_rev"
                     /note="sequence: tgaataaattgcagtttcatttgatgctcgatgag"
                     /ApEinfo_revcolor="#84b0dc"
                     /ApEinfo_fwdcolor="#84b0dc"
     RBS             complement(2212..2216)
                     /label="RBS"
                     /ApEinfo_revcolor="#ffef86"
                     /ApEinfo_fwdcolor="#ffef86"
     -10_signal      complement(2248..2254)
                     /label="-10\Ap"
                     /ApEinfo_revcolor="#9eafd2"
                     /ApEinfo_fwdcolor="#9eafd2"
     -35_signal      complement(2271..2276)
                     /label="-35\Ap"
                     /ApEinfo_revcolor="#b1ff67"
                     /ApEinfo_fwdcolor="#b1ff67"
     rep_origin      2316..2951
                     /label="ColA\ori"
                     /ApEinfo_revcolor="#b7e6d7"
                     /ApEinfo_fwdcolor="#b7e6d7"
     CDS             complement(3149..4231)
                     /label="lacI"
                     /ApEinfo_revcolor="#d6b295"
                     /ApEinfo_fwdcolor="#d6b295"
ORIGIN
        1 attcaccacc ctgaattgac tctcttccgg gcgctatcat gccataccgc gaaaggtttt
       61 gcgccattcg atggtgtccg ggatctcgac gctctccctt atgaagtcta acgctgctct
      121 gggctaactg tccgcatcta gacttaactg agatattacc atagatgact agccattcct
      181 ctagatacta cgactagcat acTTCTAATA CGACTCACTA TAGGGAGATT CGTCTCCCAC
      241 TACATCCACA TACTACCTCC TACTACTAAA CTTCGGGTCG GCATGGCATG TGCACCTCCT
      301 CGCGGTCCGA CCTGGGCTAC TTCGGTAGGC TAAGGCACAA TCTGATGTGT TTAGTGGTAG
      361 GAGGATATAA ATGAAACAGA ACAAAGAACA GTTAGTCAGT AAAGGTGAAG AATTATTTAC
      421 CGGTGTTGTA CCGATATTAG TCGAACTGGA CGGTGACGTA AACGGACATA AGTTCTCTGT
      481 AAGTGGAGAA GGTGAAGGGG ATGCCACCTA CGGGAAATTG ACGCTGAAAT TTATTTGCAC
      541 GACAGGGAAA CTGCCAGTCC CCTGGCCTAC TCTGGTAACC ACACTTACGT GGGGGGTTCA
      601 GTGCTTTGCA CGCTATCCCG ACCATATGAA GCAGCACGAT TTTTTCAAAT CTGCGATGCC
      661 GGAGGGCTAT GTGCAAGAAC GGACCATTTT CTTTAAGGAC GATGGTAACT ATAAAACTCG
      721 CGCCGAAGTT AAATTTGAAG GTGACACTTT GGTCAACCGT ATAGAACTGA AGGGGATAGA
      781 TTTTAAGGAA GATGGTAATA TCCTTGGTCA CAAGTTGGAA TACAACTACA TCAGCGATAA
      841 TGTATACATC ACAGCCGACA AGCAAAAAAA CGGTATCAAA GCAAACTTCA AAATACGTCA
      901 CAACATCGAG GACGGTGGAG TCCAGCTGGC CGACCACTAC CAGCAGAACA CCCCAATAGG
      961 CGACGGACCT GTTCTTCTGC CAGACAACCA CTACCTTTCG ACTCAATCAA AGCTTTCAAA
     1021 GGATCCTAAC GAGAAACGGG ATCATATGGT GTTGCTTGAG TTCGTTACGG CAGCTGGTAT
     1081 AACCTTGGGG ATGGACGAAC TTTACAAATA ATAAtagcat aaccccttgg ggcctctaaa
     1141 cgggtcttga ggggtttttt gctgaaacct caggcatttg agaagcacac ggtcacactg
     1201 cttccggtag tcaataaacc ggtaaaccag caatagacat aagcggctat ttaacgaccc
     1261 tgccctgaac cgacgacaag ctgacgaccg ggtctccgca agtggcactt ttcggggaaa
     1321 tgtgcgcgga acccctattt gtttattttt ctaaatacat tcaaatatgt atccgctcat
     1381 gaattaattc ttagaaaaac tcatcgagca tcaaatgaaa ctgcaattta ttcatatcag
     1441 gattatcaat accatatttt tgaaaaagcc gtttctgtaa tgaaggagaa aactcaccga
     1501 ggcagttcca taggatggca agatcctggt atcggtctgc gattccgact cgtccaacat
     1561 caatacaacc tattaatttc ccctcgtcaa aaataaggtt atcaagtgag aaatcaccat
     1621 gagtgacgac tgaatccggt gagaatggca aaagtttatg catttctttc cagacttgtt
     1681 caacaggcca gccattacgc tcgtcatcaa aatcactcgc atcaaccaaa ccgttattca
     1741 ttcgtgattg cgcctgagcg agacgaaata cgcggtcgct gttaaaagga caattacaaa
     1801 caggaatcga atgcaaccgg cgcaggaaca ctgccagcgc atcaacaata ttttcacctg
     1861 aatcaggata ttcttctaat acctggaatg ctgttttccc ggggatcgca gtggtgagta
     1921 accatgcatc atcaggagta cggataaaat gcttgatggt cggaagaggc ataaattccg
     1981 tcagccagtt tagtctgacc atctcatctg taacatcatt ggcaacgcta cctttgccat
     2041 gtttcagaaa caactctggc gcatcgggct tcccatacaa tcgatagatt gtcgcacctg
     2101 attgcccgac attatcgcga gcccatttat acccatataa atcagcatcc atgttggaat
     2161 ttaatcgcgg cctagagcaa gacgtttccc gttgaatatg gctcatactc ttcctttttc
     2221 aatattattg aagcatttat cagggttatt gtctcatgag cggatacata tttgaatgta
     2281 tttagaaaaa taaacaaata ggcatgctag cgcagaaacg tcctagaaga tgccaggagg
     2341 atacttagca gagagacaat aaggccggag cgaagccgtt tttccatagg ctccgccccc
     2401 ctgacgaaca tcacgaaatc tgacgctcaa atcagtggtg gcgaaacccg acaggactat
     2461 aaagatacca ggcgtttccc cctgatggct ccctcttgcg ctctcctgtt cccgtcctgc
     2521 ggcgtccgtg ttgtggtgga ggctttaccc aaatcaccac gtcccgttcc gtgtagacag
     2581 ttcgctccaa gctgggctgt gtgcaagaac cccccgttca gcccgactgc tgcgccttat
     2641 ccggtaacta tcatcttgag tccaacccgg aaagacacga caaaacgcca ctggcagcag
     2701 ccattggtaa ctgagaatta gtggatttag atatcgagag tcttgaagtg gtggcctaac
     2761 agaggctaca ctgaaaggac agtatttggt atctgcgctc cactaaagcc agttaccagg
     2821 ttaagcagtt ccccaactga cttaaccttc gatcaaaccg cctccccagg cggttttttc
     2881 gtttacagag caggagatta cgacgatcgt aaaaggatct caagaagatc ctttacggat
     2941 tcccgacacc atcactctag atttcagtgc aatttatctc ttcaaatgta gcacctgaag
     3001 tcagccccat acgatataag ttgtaattct catgttagtc atgccccgcg cccaccggaa
     3061 ggagctgact gggttgaagg ctctcaaggg catcggtcga gatcccggtg cctaatgagt
     3121 gagctaactt acattaattg cgttgcgctc actgcccgct ttccagtcgg gaaacctgtc
     3181 gtgccagctg cattaatgaa tcggccaacg cgcggggaga ggcggtttgc gtattgggcg
     3241 ccagggtggt ttttcttttc accagtgaga cgggcaacag ctgattgccc ttcaccgcct
     3301 ggccctgaga gagttgcagc aagcggtcca cgctggtttg ccccagcagg cgaaaatcct
     3361 gtttgatggt ggttaacggc gggatataac atgagctgtc ttcggtatcg tcgtatccca
     3421 ctaccgagat gtccgcacca acgcgcagcc cggactcggt aatggcgcgc attgcgccca
     3481 gcgccatctg atcgttggca accagcatcg cagtgggaac gatgccctca ttcagcattt
     3541 gcatggtttg ttgaaaaccg gacatggcac tccagtcgcc ttcccgttcc gctatcggct
     3601 gaatttgatt gcgagtgaga tatttatgcc agccagccag acgcagacgc gccgagacag
     3661 aacttaatgg gcccgctaac agcgcgattt gctggtgacc caatgcgacc agatgctcca
     3721 cgcccagtcg cgtaccgtct tcatgggaga aaataatact gttgatgggt gtctggtcag
     3781 agacatcaag aaataacgcc ggaacattag tgcaggcagc ttccacagca atggcatcct
     3841 ggtcatccag cggatagtta atgatcagcc cactgacgcg ttgcgcgaga agattgtgca
     3901 ccgccgcttt acaggcttcg acgccgcttc gttctaccat cgacaccacc acgctggcac
     3961 ccagttgatc ggcgcgagat ttaatcgccg cgacaatttg cgacggcgcg tgcagggcca
     4021 gactggaggt ggcaacgcca atcagcaacg actgtttgcc cgccagttgt tgtgccacgc
     4081 ggttgggaat gtaattcagc tccgccatcg ccgcttccac tttttcccgc gttttcgcag
     4141 aaacgtggct ggcctggttc accacgcggg aaacggtctg ataagagaca ccggcatact
     4201 ctgcgacatc gtataacgtt actggtttca c
//
