# Supplementary material for: Genetically encoded RNA strand exchange circuits for programmable protein expression and computation in cells
Source: bioRxiv preprint, doi:10.1101/2025.09.24.678369, version 1 (2025-09-24)
Supplement: Plasmid GenBank files [file 678369_file04.zip › Supplementary File 2/pCOLA - (G_1_4-ASV) Gu4rbs2 s4 R3 CFP_ASV T7t.gb]

LOCUS       pCOLA_-_(G_1_4-ASV)_G{u 4270 bp ds-DNA     circular     21-SEP-2025
DEFINITION  .
FEATURES             Location/Qualifiers
     primer          32..55
                     /label="Duet_seq_fwd"
                     /note="sequence: cgctatcatgccataccgcgaaag"
                     /ApEinfo_revcolor="#faac61"
                     /ApEinfo_fwdcolor="#faac61"
     primer          complement(82..132)
                     /label="pDuet_BB_rev_ga4"
                     /note="sequence: GACAGTTAGCCCAGAGCAGCGTTAGACTTcataagggagagcgtcgagatc"
                     /ApEinfo_revcolor="#b1ff67"
                     /ApEinfo_fwdcolor="#b1ff67"
     primer          complement(114..132)
                     /label="ga4_rev"
                     /note="sequence: gacagttagcccagagcag"
                     /ApEinfo_revcolor="#c7b0e3"
                     /ApEinfo_fwdcolor="#c7b0e3"
     misc_feature    206..222
                     /label="T7 promoter"
                     /ApEinfo_revcolor="#9eafd2"
                     /ApEinfo_fwdcolor="#9eafd2"
     CDS             392..1108
                     /label="sCFP3A"
                     /ApEinfo_revcolor="#84b0dc"
                     /ApEinfo_fwdcolor="#84b0dc"
                     /translation="LVSKGEELFTGVVPILVELDGDVNGHKFSVSGEGEGDATYGKLTLKFICTTGKLPVPWPTLVTTLTWGVQCFARYPDHMKQHDFFKSAMPEGYVQERTIFFKDDGNYKTRAEVKFEGDTLVNRIELKGIDFKEDGNILGHKLEYNYISDNVYITADKQKNGIKANFKIRHNIEDGGVQLADHYQQNTPIGDGPVLLPDNHYLSTQSKLSKDPNEKRDHMVLLEFVTAAGITLGMDELYK"
     misc_feature    1109..1147
                     /label="ASV_deg_tag"
                     /ApEinfo_revcolor="#b4abac"
                     /ApEinfo_fwdcolor="#b4abac"
     CDS             1109..1153
                     /label="ASV_deg_tag"
                     /ApEinfo_revcolor="#84b0dc"
                     /ApEinfo_fwdcolor="#84b0dc"
                     /translation="RPAANDENYAASV**"
     primer          complement(1154..1157)
                     /label="T7\Terminator\primer"
                     /ApEinfo_revcolor="#ffef86"
                     /ApEinfo_fwdcolor="#ffef86"
     terminator      1154..1200
                     /label="T7\Terminator"
                     /ApEinfo_revcolor="#f8d3a9"
                     /ApEinfo_fwdcolor="#f8d3a9"
     primer          1171..1190
                     /label="Duet_BB_T7t_fwd"
                     /note="sequence: gcctctaaacgggtcttgag"
                     /ApEinfo_revcolor="#c7b0e3"
                     /ApEinfo_fwdcolor="#c7b0e3"
     primer          1201..1225
                     /label="pDuet_BB_ds_fwd"
                     /note="sequence: ctgaaacctcaggcatttgagaagc"
                     /ApEinfo_revcolor="#b1ff67"
                     /ApEinfo_fwdcolor="#b1ff67"
     primer          complement(1230..1252)
                     /label="Duet_seq_rev"
                     /note="sequence: tgactaccggaagcagtgtgacc"
                     /ApEinfo_revcolor="#c6c9d1"
                     /ApEinfo_fwdcolor="#c6c9d1"
     CDS             complement(1430..2245)
                     /label="Kan"
                     /ApEinfo_revcolor="#f58a5e"
                     /ApEinfo_fwdcolor="#f58a5e"
     primer          complement(1439..1473)
                     /label="RSF_kanR_rev"
                     /note="sequence: tgaataaattgcagtttcatttgatgctcgatgag"
                     /ApEinfo_revcolor="#84b0dc"
                     /ApEinfo_fwdcolor="#84b0dc"
     RBS             complement(2251..2255)
                     /label="RBS"
                     /ApEinfo_revcolor="#ffef86"
                     /ApEinfo_fwdcolor="#ffef86"
     -10_signal      complement(2287..2293)
                     /label="-10\Ap"
                     /ApEinfo_revcolor="#9eafd2"
                     /ApEinfo_fwdcolor="#9eafd2"
     -35_signal      complement(2310..2315)
                     /label="-35\Ap"
                     /ApEinfo_revcolor="#b1ff67"
                     /ApEinfo_fwdcolor="#b1ff67"
     rep_origin      2355..2990
                     /label="ColA\ori"
                     /ApEinfo_revcolor="#b7e6d7"
                     /ApEinfo_fwdcolor="#b7e6d7"
     CDS             complement(3188..4270)
                     /label="lacI"
                     /ApEinfo_revcolor="#d6b295"
                     /ApEinfo_fwdcolor="#d6b295"
ORIGIN
        1 attcaccacc ctgaattgac tctcttccgg gcgctatcat gccataccgc gaaaggtttt
       61 gcgccattcg atggtgtccg ggatctcgac gctctccctt atgaagtcta acgctgctct
      121 gggctaactg tccgcatcta gacttaactg agatattacc atagatgact agccattcct
      181 ctagatacta cgactagcat acTTCTAATA CGACTCACTA TAGGGAGATT CGTCTCCCAC
      241 TACATCCACA TACTACCTCC TACTACTAAA CTTCGGGTCG GCATGGCATG TGCACCTCCT
      301 CGCGGTCCGA CCTGGGCTAC TTCGGTAGGC TAAGGCACAA TCTGATGTGT TTAGTGGTAG
      361 GAGGATATAA ATGAAACAGA ACAAAGAACA GTTAGTCAGT AAAGGTGAAG AATTATTTAC
      421 CGGTGTTGTA CCGATATTAG TCGAACTGGA CGGTGACGTA AACGGACATA AGTTCTCTGT
      481 AAGTGGAGAA GGTGAAGGGG ATGCCACCTA CGGGAAATTG ACGCTGAAAT TTATTTGCAC
      541 GACAGGGAAA CTGCCAGTCC CCTGGCCTAC TCTGGTAACC ACACTTACGT GGGGGGTTCA
      601 GTGCTTTGCA CGCTATCCCG ACCATATGAA GCAGCACGAT TTTTTCAAAT CTGCGATGCC
      661 GGAGGGCTAT GTGCAAGAAC GGACCATTTT CTTTAAGGAC GATGGTAACT ATAAAACTCG
      721 CGCCGAAGTT AAATTTGAAG GTGACACTTT GGTCAACCGT ATAGAACTGA AGGGGATAGA
      781 TTTTAAGGAA GATGGTAATA TCCTTGGTCA CAAGTTGGAA TACAACTACA TCAGCGATAA
      841 TGTATACATC ACAGCCGACA AGCAAAAAAA CGGTATCAAA GCAAACTTCA AAATACGTCA
      901 CAACATCGAG GACGGTGGAG TCCAGCTGGC CGACCACTAC CAGCAGAACA CCCCAATAGG
      961 CGACGGACCT GTTCTTCTGC CAGACAACCA CTACCTTTCG ACTCAATCAA AGCTTTCAAA
     1021 GGATCCTAAC GAGAAACGGG ATCATATGGT GTTGCTTGAG TTCGTTACGG CAGCTGGTAT
     1081 AACCTTGGGG ATGGACGAAC TTTACAAAAG GCCTGCAGCA AACGACGAAA ACTACGCTGC
     1141 ATCAGTTTAA TAAtagcata accccttggg gcctctaaac gggtcttgag gggttttttg
     1201 ctgaaacctc aggcatttga gaagcacacg gtcacactgc ttccggtagt caataaaccg
     1261 gtaaaccagc aatagacata agcggctatt taacgaccct gccctgaacc gacgacaagc
     1321 tgacgaccgg gtctccgcaa gtggcacttt tcggggaaat gtgcgcggaa cccctatttg
     1381 tttatttttc taaatacatt caaatatgta tccgctcatg aattaattct tagaaaaact
     1441 catcgagcat caaatgaaac tgcaatttat tcatatcagg attatcaata ccatattttt
     1501 gaaaaagccg tttctgtaat gaaggagaaa actcaccgag gcagttccat aggatggcaa
     1561 gatcctggta tcggtctgcg attccgactc gtccaacatc aatacaacct attaatttcc
     1621 cctcgtcaaa aataaggtta tcaagtgaga aatcaccatg agtgacgact gaatccggtg
     1681 agaatggcaa aagtttatgc atttctttcc agacttgttc aacaggccag ccattacgct
     1741 cgtcatcaaa atcactcgca tcaaccaaac cgttattcat tcgtgattgc gcctgagcga
     1801 gacgaaatac gcggtcgctg ttaaaaggac aattacaaac aggaatcgaa tgcaaccggc
     1861 gcaggaacac tgccagcgca tcaacaatat tttcacctga atcaggatat tcttctaata
     1921 cctggaatgc tgttttcccg gggatcgcag tggtgagtaa ccatgcatca tcaggagtac
     1981 ggataaaatg cttgatggtc ggaagaggca taaattccgt cagccagttt agtctgacca
     2041 tctcatctgt aacatcattg gcaacgctac ctttgccatg tttcagaaac aactctggcg
     2101 catcgggctt cccatacaat cgatagattg tcgcacctga ttgcccgaca ttatcgcgag
     2161 cccatttata cccatataaa tcagcatcca tgttggaatt taatcgcggc ctagagcaag
     2221 acgtttcccg ttgaatatgg ctcatactct tcctttttca atattattga agcatttatc
     2281 agggttattg tctcatgagc ggatacatat ttgaatgtat ttagaaaaat aaacaaatag
     2341 gcatgctagc gcagaaacgt cctagaagat gccaggagga tacttagcag agagacaata
     2401 aggccggagc gaagccgttt ttccataggc tccgcccccc tgacgaacat cacgaaatct
     2461 gacgctcaaa tcagtggtgg cgaaacccga caggactata aagataccag gcgtttcccc
     2521 ctgatggctc cctcttgcgc tctcctgttc ccgtcctgcg gcgtccgtgt tgtggtggag
     2581 gctttaccca aatcaccacg tcccgttccg tgtagacagt tcgctccaag ctgggctgtg
     2641 tgcaagaacc ccccgttcag cccgactgct gcgccttatc cggtaactat catcttgagt
     2701 ccaacccgga aagacacgac aaaacgccac tggcagcagc cattggtaac tgagaattag
     2761 tggatttaga tatcgagagt cttgaagtgg tggcctaaca gaggctacac tgaaaggaca
     2821 gtatttggta tctgcgctcc actaaagcca gttaccaggt taagcagttc cccaactgac
     2881 ttaaccttcg atcaaaccgc ctccccaggc ggttttttcg tttacagagc aggagattac
     2941 gacgatcgta aaaggatctc aagaagatcc tttacggatt cccgacacca tcactctaga
     3001 tttcagtgca atttatctct tcaaatgtag cacctgaagt cagccccata cgatataagt
     3061 tgtaattctc atgttagtca tgccccgcgc ccaccggaag gagctgactg ggttgaaggc
     3121 tctcaagggc atcggtcgag atcccggtgc ctaatgagtg agctaactta cattaattgc
     3181 gttgcgctca ctgcccgctt tccagtcggg aaacctgtcg tgccagctgc attaatgaat
     3241 cggccaacgc gcggggagag gcggtttgcg tattgggcgc cagggtggtt tttcttttca
     3301 ccagtgagac gggcaacagc tgattgccct tcaccgcctg gccctgagag agttgcagca
     3361 agcggtccac gctggtttgc cccagcaggc gaaaatcctg tttgatggtg gttaacggcg
     3421 ggatataaca tgagctgtct tcggtatcgt cgtatcccac taccgagatg tccgcaccaa
     3481 cgcgcagccc ggactcggta atggcgcgca ttgcgcccag cgccatctga tcgttggcaa
     3541 ccagcatcgc agtgggaacg atgccctcat tcagcatttg catggtttgt tgaaaaccgg
     3601 acatggcact ccagtcgcct tcccgttccg ctatcggctg aatttgattg cgagtgagat
     3661 atttatgcca gccagccaga cgcagacgcg ccgagacaga acttaatggg cccgctaaca
     3721 gcgcgatttg ctggtgaccc aatgcgacca gatgctccac gcccagtcgc gtaccgtctt
     3781 catgggagaa aataatactg ttgatgggtg tctggtcaga gacatcaaga aataacgccg
     3841 gaacattagt gcaggcagct tccacagcaa tggcatcctg gtcatccagc ggatagttaa
     3901 tgatcagccc actgacgcgt tgcgcgagaa gattgtgcac cgccgcttta caggcttcga
     3961 cgccgcttcg ttctaccatc gacaccacca cgctggcacc cagttgatcg gcgcgagatt
     4021 taatcgccgc gacaatttgc gacggcgcgt gcagggccag actggaggtg gcaacgccaa
     4081 tcagcaacga ctgtttgccc gccagttgtt gtgccacgcg gttgggaatg taattcagct
     4141 ccgccatcgc cgcttccact ttttcccgcg ttttcgcaga aacgtggctg gcctggttca
     4201 ccacgcggga aacggtctga taagagacac cggcatactc tgcgacatcg tataacgtta
     4261 ctggtttcac
//
