# Supplementary material for: Genetically encoded RNA strand exchange circuits for programmable protein expression and computation in cells
Source: bioRxiv preprint, doi:10.1101/2025.09.24.678369, version 1 (2025-09-24)
Supplement: Plasmid GenBank files [file 678369_file04.zip › Supplementary File 2/pCOLA - (G_1_5) Gu5rbs2 s4 R3 CFP T7t.gb]

LOCUS       pCOLA_-_(G_1_5)_G{u5,rb 4231 bp ds-DNA     circular     21-SEP-2025
DEFINITION  .
FEATURES             Location/Qualifiers
     primer          32..55
                     /label="Duet_seq_fwd"
                     /note="sequence: cgctatcatgccataccgcgaaag"
                     /ApEinfo_revcolor="#faac61"
                     /ApEinfo_fwdcolor="#faac61"
     primer          complement(82..132)
                     /label="pDuet_BB_rev_ga4"
                     /note="sequence: GACAGTTAGCCCAGAGCAGCGTTAGACTTcataagggagagcgtcgagatc"
                     /ApEinfo_revcolor="#b1ff67"
                     /ApEinfo_fwdcolor="#b1ff67"
     primer          complement(114..132)
                     /label="ga4_rev"
                     /note="sequence: gacagttagcccagagcag"
                     /ApEinfo_revcolor="#c7b0e3"
                     /ApEinfo_fwdcolor="#c7b0e3"
     misc_feature    206..222
                     /label="T7 promoter"
                     /ApEinfo_revcolor="#9eafd2"
                     /ApEinfo_fwdcolor="#9eafd2"
     misc_feature    275..338
                     /label="HDV R3"
                     /ApEinfo_revcolor="#9eafd2"
                     /ApEinfo_fwdcolor="#9eafd2"
     primer          complement(293..311)
                     /label="G2U_RoR3_revUS"
                     /note="sequence: GTCGGACCGCGAGGAGGTG"
                     /ApEinfo_revcolor="#c7b0e3"
                     /ApEinfo_fwdcolor="#c7b0e3"
     primer          complement(312..335)
                     /label="G2U_RoR3_rev"
                     /note="sequence: CCTTAACCTACCGAAGTAGCCCAG"
                     /ApEinfo_revcolor="#ff9ccd"
                     /ApEinfo_fwdcolor="#ff9ccd"
     primer          312..338
                     /label="G2U_R3_fwd"
                     /note="sequence: CTGGGCTACTTCGGTAGGTTAAGGCAC"
                     /ApEinfo_revcolor="#75c6a9"
                     /ApEinfo_fwdcolor="#75c6a9"
     RBS             359..364
                     /label="RBS6s"
                     /ApEinfo_revcolor="#f58a5e"
                     /ApEinfo_fwdcolor="#f58a5e"
     primer          365..394
                     /label="THE_lkr_fwd"
                     /note="sequence: ATATAAATGAAACAGAACAAAGAACAGTTA"
                     /ApEinfo_revcolor="#75c6a9"
                     /ApEinfo_fwdcolor="#75c6a9"
     CDS             392..1114
                     /label="Translation 392-1114"
                     /translation="LVSKGEELFTGVVPILVELDGDVNGHKFSVSGEGEGDATYGKLTLKFICTTGKLPVPWPTLVTTLTWGVQCFARYPDHMKQHDFFKSAMPEGYVQERTIFFKDDGNYKTRAEVKFEGDTLVNRIELKGIDFKEDGNILGHKLEYNYISDNVYITADKQKNGIKANFKIRHNIEDGGVQLADHYQQNTPIGDGPVLLPDNHYLSTQSKLSKDPNEKRDHMVLLEFVTAAGITLGMDELYK**"
     misc_feature    392..1114
                     /label="sCFP3A_2tta"
     primer          complement(1115..1118)
                     /label="T7\Terminator\primer"
                     /ApEinfo_revcolor="#ffef86"
                     /ApEinfo_fwdcolor="#ffef86"
     terminator      1115..1161
                     /label="T7\Terminator"
                     /ApEinfo_revcolor="#f8d3a9"
                     /ApEinfo_fwdcolor="#f8d3a9"
     primer          1132..1151
                     /label="Duet_BB_T7t_fwd"
                     /note="sequence: gcctctaaacgggtcttgag"
                     /ApEinfo_revcolor="#c7b0e3"
                     /ApEinfo_fwdcolor="#c7b0e3"
     primer          1162..1186
                     /label="pDuet_BB_ds_fwd"
                     /note="sequence: ctgaaacctcaggcatttgagaagc"
                     /ApEinfo_revcolor="#b1ff67"
                     /ApEinfo_fwdcolor="#b1ff67"
     primer          complement(1191..1213)
                     /label="Duet_seq_rev"
                     /note="sequence: tgactaccggaagcagtgtgacc"
                     /ApEinfo_revcolor="#c6c9d1"
                     /ApEinfo_fwdcolor="#c6c9d1"
     CDS             complement(1391..2206)
                     /label="Kan"
                     /ApEinfo_revcolor="#f58a5e"
                     /ApEinfo_fwdcolor="#f58a5e"
     primer          complement(1400..1434)
                     /label="RSF_kanR_rev"
                     /note="sequence: tgaataaattgcagtttcatttgatgctcgatgag"
                     /ApEinfo_revcolor="#84b0dc"
                     /ApEinfo_fwdcolor="#84b0dc"
     RBS             complement(2212..2216)
                     /label="RBS"
                     /ApEinfo_revcolor="#ffef86"
                     /ApEinfo_fwdcolor="#ffef86"
     -10_signal      complement(2248..2254)
                     /label="-10\Ap"
                     /ApEinfo_revcolor="#9eafd2"
                     /ApEinfo_fwdcolor="#9eafd2"
     -35_signal      complement(2271..2276)
                     /label="-35\Ap"
                     /ApEinfo_revcolor="#b1ff67"
                     /ApEinfo_fwdcolor="#b1ff67"
     rep_origin      2316..2951
                     /label="ColA\ori"
                     /ApEinfo_revcolor="#b7e6d7"
                     /ApEinfo_fwdcolor="#b7e6d7"
     CDS             complement(3149..4231)
                     /label="lacI"
                     /ApEinfo_revcolor="#d6b295"
                     /ApEinfo_fwdcolor="#d6b295"
ORIGIN
        1 attcaccacc ctgaattgac tctcttccgg gcgctatcat gccataccgc gaaaggtttt
       61 gcgccattcg atggtgtccg ggatctcgac gctctccctt atgaagtcta acgctgctct
      121 gggctaactg tccgcatcta gacttaactg agatattacc atagatgact agccattcct
      181 ctagatacta cgactagcat acTTCTAATA CGACTCACTA TAGGGAGATT CGTCTCCCAC
      241 TACATCCACA TACTACCTCC TACTATACTA CTTCGGGTCG GCATGGCATG TGCACCTCCT
      301 CGCGGTCCGA CCTGGGCTAC TTCGGTAGGC TAAGGCACAA TCTGATGTGT AGTATGGTAG
      361 GAGGATATAA ATGAAACAGA ACAAAGAACA GTTAGTCAGT AAAGGTGAAG AATTATTTAC
      421 CGGTGTTGTA CCGATATTAG TCGAACTGGA CGGTGACGTA AACGGACATA AGTTCTCTGT
      481 AAGTGGAGAA GGTGAAGGGG ATGCCACCTA CGGGAAATTG ACGCTGAAAT TTATTTGCAC
      541 GACAGGGAAA CTGCCAGTCC CCTGGCCTAC TCTGGTAACC ACACTTACGT GGGGGGTTCA
      601 GTGCTTTGCA CGCTATCCCG ACCATATGAA GCAGCACGAT TTTTTCAAAT CTGCGATGCC
      661 GGAGGGCTAT GTGCAAGAAC GGACCATTTT CTTTAAGGAC GATGGTAACT ATAAAACTCG
      721 CGCCGAAGTT AAATTTGAAG GTGACACTTT GGTCAACCGT ATAGAACTGA AGGGGATAGA
      781 TTTTAAGGAA GATGGTAATA TCCTTGGTCA CAAGTTGGAA TACAACTACA TCAGCGATAA
      841 TGTATACATC ACAGCCGACA AGCAAAAAAA CGGTATCAAA GCAAACTTCA AAATACGTCA
      901 CAACATCGAG GACGGTGGAG TCCAGCTGGC CGACCACTAC CAGCAGAACA CCCCAATAGG
      961 CGACGGACCT GTTCTTCTGC CAGACAACCA CTACCTTTCG ACTCAATCAA AGCTTTCAAA
     1021 GGATCCTAAC GAGAAACGGG ATCATATGGT GTTGCTTGAG TTCGTTACGG CAGCTGGTAT
     1081 AACCTTGGGG ATGGACGAAC TTTACAAATA ATAAtagcat aaccccttgg ggcctctaaa
     1141 cgggtcttga ggggtttttt gctgaaacct caggcatttg agaagcacac ggtcacactg
     1201 cttccggtag tcaataaacc ggtaaaccag caatagacat aagcggctat ttaacgaccc
     1261 tgccctgaac cgacgacaag ctgacgaccg ggtctccgca agtggcactt ttcggggaaa
     1321 tgtgcgcgga acccctattt gtttattttt ctaaatacat tcaaatatgt atccgctcat
     1381 gaattaattc ttagaaaaac tcatcgagca tcaaatgaaa ctgcaattta ttcatatcag
     1441 gattatcaat accatatttt tgaaaaagcc gtttctgtaa tgaaggagaa aactcaccga
     1501 ggcagttcca taggatggca agatcctggt atcggtctgc gattccgact cgtccaacat
     1561 caatacaacc tattaatttc ccctcgtcaa aaataaggtt atcaagtgag aaatcaccat
     1621 gagtgacgac tgaatccggt gagaatggca aaagtttatg catttctttc cagacttgtt
     1681 caacaggcca gccattacgc tcgtcatcaa aatcactcgc atcaaccaaa ccgttattca
     1741 ttcgtgattg cgcctgagcg agacgaaata cgcggtcgct gttaaaagga caattacaaa
     1801 caggaatcga atgcaaccgg cgcaggaaca ctgccagcgc atcaacaata ttttcacctg
     1861 aatcaggata ttcttctaat acctggaatg ctgttttccc ggggatcgca gtggtgagta
     1921 accatgcatc atcaggagta cggataaaat gcttgatggt cggaagaggc ataaattccg
     1981 tcagccagtt tagtctgacc atctcatctg taacatcatt ggcaacgcta cctttgccat
     2041 gtttcagaaa caactctggc gcatcgggct tcccatacaa tcgatagatt gtcgcacctg
     2101 attgcccgac attatcgcga gcccatttat acccatataa atcagcatcc atgttggaat
     2161 ttaatcgcgg cctagagcaa gacgtttccc gttgaatatg gctcatactc ttcctttttc
     2221 aatattattg aagcatttat cagggttatt gtctcatgag cggatacata tttgaatgta
     2281 tttagaaaaa taaacaaata ggcatgctag cgcagaaacg tcctagaaga tgccaggagg
     2341 atacttagca gagagacaat aaggccggag cgaagccgtt tttccatagg ctccgccccc
     2401 ctgacgaaca tcacgaaatc tgacgctcaa atcagtggtg gcgaaacccg acaggactat
     2461 aaagatacca ggcgtttccc cctgatggct ccctcttgcg ctctcctgtt cccgtcctgc
     2521 ggcgtccgtg ttgtggtgga ggctttaccc aaatcaccac gtcccgttcc gtgtagacag
     2581 ttcgctccaa gctgggctgt gtgcaagaac cccccgttca gcccgactgc tgcgccttat
     2641 ccggtaacta tcatcttgag tccaacccgg aaagacacga caaaacgcca ctggcagcag
     2701 ccattggtaa ctgagaatta gtggatttag atatcgagag tcttgaagtg gtggcctaac
     2761 agaggctaca ctgaaaggac agtatttggt atctgcgctc cactaaagcc agttaccagg
     2821 ttaagcagtt ccccaactga cttaaccttc gatcaaaccg cctccccagg cggttttttc
     2881 gtttacagag caggagatta cgacgatcgt aaaaggatct caagaagatc ctttacggat
     2941 tcccgacacc atcactctag atttcagtgc aatttatctc ttcaaatgta gcacctgaag
     3001 tcagccccat acgatataag ttgtaattct catgttagtc atgccccgcg cccaccggaa
     3061 ggagctgact gggttgaagg ctctcaaggg catcggtcga gatcccggtg cctaatgagt
     3121 gagctaactt acattaattg cgttgcgctc actgcccgct ttccagtcgg gaaacctgtc
     3181 gtgccagctg cattaatgaa tcggccaacg cgcggggaga ggcggtttgc gtattgggcg
     3241 ccagggtggt ttttcttttc accagtgaga cgggcaacag ctgattgccc ttcaccgcct
     3301 ggccctgaga gagttgcagc aagcggtcca cgctggtttg ccccagcagg cgaaaatcct
     3361 gtttgatggt ggttaacggc gggatataac atgagctgtc ttcggtatcg tcgtatccca
     3421 ctaccgagat gtccgcacca acgcgcagcc cggactcggt aatggcgcgc attgcgccca
     3481 gcgccatctg atcgttggca accagcatcg cagtgggaac gatgccctca ttcagcattt
     3541 gcatggtttg ttgaaaaccg gacatggcac tccagtcgcc ttcccgttcc gctatcggct
     3601 gaatttgatt gcgagtgaga tatttatgcc agccagccag acgcagacgc gccgagacag
     3661 aacttaatgg gcccgctaac agcgcgattt gctggtgacc caatgcgacc agatgctcca
     3721 cgcccagtcg cgtaccgtct tcatgggaga aaataatact gttgatgggt gtctggtcag
     3781 agacatcaag aaataacgcc ggaacattag tgcaggcagc ttccacagca atggcatcct
     3841 ggtcatccag cggatagtta atgatcagcc cactgacgcg ttgcgcgaga agattgtgca
     3901 ccgccgcttt acaggcttcg acgccgcttc gttctaccat cgacaccacc acgctggcac
     3961 ccagttgatc ggcgcgagat ttaatcgccg cgacaatttg cgacggcgcg tgcagggcca
     4021 gactggaggt ggcaacgcca atcagcaacg actgtttgcc cgccagttgt tgtgccacgc
     4081 ggttgggaat gtaattcagc tccgccatcg ccgcttccac tttttcccgc gttttcgcag
     4141 aaacgtggct ggcctggttc accacgcggg aaacggtctg ataagagaca ccggcatact
     4201 ctgcgacatc gtataacgtt actggtttca c
//
