# Supplementary material for: Genetically encoded RNA strand exchange circuits for programmable protein expression and computation in cells
Source: bioRxiv preprint, doi:10.1101/2025.09.24.678369, version 1 (2025-09-24)
Supplement: Plasmid GenBank files [file 678369_file04.zip › Supplementary File 2/pCOLA - (G_1_5-ASV) Gu5rbs2 s4 R3 CFP_ASV T7t.gb]

LOCUS       pCOLA_-_(G_1_5-ASV)_G{u 4270 bp ds-DNA     circular     21-SEP-2025
DEFINITION  .
FEATURES             Location/Qualifiers
     primer          32..55
                     /label="Duet_seq_fwd"
                     /note="sequence: cgctatcatgccataccgcgaaag"
                     /ApEinfo_revcolor="#faac61"
                     /ApEinfo_fwdcolor="#faac61"
     primer          complement(82..132)
                     /label="pDuet_BB_rev_ga4"
                     /note="sequence: GACAGTTAGCCCAGAGCAGCGTTAGACTTcataagggagagcgtcgagatc"
                     /ApEinfo_revcolor="#b1ff67"
                     /ApEinfo_fwdcolor="#b1ff67"
     primer          complement(114..132)
                     /label="ga4_rev"
                     /note="sequence: gacagttagcccagagcag"
                     /ApEinfo_revcolor="#c7b0e3"
                     /ApEinfo_fwdcolor="#c7b0e3"
     misc_feature    206..222
                     /label="T7 promoter"
                     /ApEinfo_revcolor="#9eafd2"
                     /ApEinfo_fwdcolor="#9eafd2"
     misc_feature    275..338
                     /label="HDV R3"
                     /ApEinfo_revcolor="#9eafd2"
                     /ApEinfo_fwdcolor="#9eafd2"
     primer          complement(293..311)
                     /label="G2U_RoR3_revUS"
                     /note="sequence: GTCGGACCGCGAGGAGGTG"
                     /ApEinfo_revcolor="#c7b0e3"
                     /ApEinfo_fwdcolor="#c7b0e3"
     primer          complement(312..335)
                     /label="G2U_RoR3_rev"
                     /note="sequence: CCTTAACCTACCGAAGTAGCCCAG"
                     /ApEinfo_revcolor="#ff9ccd"
                     /ApEinfo_fwdcolor="#ff9ccd"
     primer          312..338
                     /label="G2U_R3_fwd"
                     /note="sequence: CTGGGCTACTTCGGTAGGTTAAGGCAC"
                     /ApEinfo_revcolor="#75c6a9"
                     /ApEinfo_fwdcolor="#75c6a9"
     RBS             359..364
                     /label="RBS6s"
                     /ApEinfo_revcolor="#f58a5e"
                     /ApEinfo_fwdcolor="#f58a5e"
     CDS             392..1108
                     /label="sCFP3A"
                     /ApEinfo_revcolor="#84b0dc"
                     /ApEinfo_fwdcolor="#84b0dc"
                     /translation="LVSKGEELFTGVVPILVELDGDVNGHKFSVSGEGEGDATYGKLTLKFICTTGKLPVPWPTLVTTLTWGVQCFARYPDHMKQHDFFKSAMPEGYVQERTIFFKDDGNYKTRAEVKFEGDTLVNRIELKGIDFKEDGNILGHKLEYNYISDNVYITADKQKNGIKANFKIRHNIEDGGVQLADHYQQNTPIGDGPVLLPDNHYLSTQSKLSKDPNEKRDHMVLLEFVTAAGITLGMDELYK"
     misc_feature    1109..1147
                     /label="ASV_deg_tag"
                     /ApEinfo_revcolor="#b4abac"
                     /ApEinfo_fwdcolor="#b4abac"
     CDS             1109..1153
                     /label="ASV_deg_tag"
                     /ApEinfo_revcolor="#84b0dc"
                     /ApEinfo_fwdcolor="#84b0dc"
                     /translation="RPAANDENYAASV**"
     primer          complement(1154..1157)
                     /label="T7\Terminator\primer"
                     /ApEinfo_revcolor="#ffef86"
                     /ApEinfo_fwdcolor="#ffef86"
     terminator      1154..1200
                     /label="T7\Terminator"
                     /ApEinfo_revcolor="#f8d3a9"
                     /ApEinfo_fwdcolor="#f8d3a9"
     primer          1171..1190
                     /label="Duet_BB_T7t_fwd"
                     /note="sequence: gcctctaaacgggtcttgag"
                     /ApEinfo_revcolor="#c7b0e3"
                     /ApEinfo_fwdcolor="#c7b0e3"
     primer          1201..1225
                     /label="pDuet_BB_ds_fwd"
                     /note="sequence: ctgaaacctcaggcatttgagaagc"
                     /ApEinfo_revcolor="#b1ff67"
                     /ApEinfo_fwdcolor="#b1ff67"
     primer          complement(1230..1252)
                     /label="Duet_seq_rev"
                     /note="sequence: tgactaccggaagcagtgtgacc"
                     /ApEinfo_revcolor="#c6c9d1"
                     /ApEinfo_fwdcolor="#c6c9d1"
     CDS             complement(1430..2245)
                     /label="Kan"
                     /ApEinfo_revcolor="#f58a5e"
                     /ApEinfo_fwdcolor="#f58a5e"
     primer          complement(1439..1473)
                     /label="RSF_kanR_rev"
                     /note="sequence: tgaataaattgcagtttcatttgatgctcgatgag"
                     /ApEinfo_revcolor="#84b0dc"
                     /ApEinfo_fwdcolor="#84b0dc"
     RBS             complement(2251..2255)
                     /label="RBS"
                     /ApEinfo_revcolor="#ffef86"
                     /ApEinfo_fwdcolor="#ffef86"
     -10_signal      complement(2287..2293)
                     /label="-10\Ap"
                     /ApEinfo_revcolor="#9eafd2"
                     /ApEinfo_fwdcolor="#9eafd2"
     -35_signal      complement(2310..2315)
                     /label="-35\Ap"
                     /ApEinfo_revcolor="#b1ff67"
                     /ApEinfo_fwdcolor="#b1ff67"
     rep_origin      2355..2990
                     /label="ColA\ori"
                     /ApEinfo_revcolor="#b7e6d7"
                     /ApEinfo_fwdcolor="#b7e6d7"
     CDS             complement(3188..4270)
                     /label="lacI"
                     /ApEinfo_revcolor="#d6b295"
                     /ApEinfo_fwdcolor="#d6b295"
ORIGIN
        1 attcaccacc ctgaattgac tctcttccgg gcgctatcat gccataccgc gaaaggtttt
       61 gcgccattcg atggtgtccg ggatctcgac gctctccctt atgaagtcta acgctgctct
      121 gggctaactg tccgcatcta gacttaactg agatattacc atagatgact agccattcct
      181 ctagatacta cgactagcat acTTCTAATA CGACTCACTA TAGGGAGATT CGTCTCCCAC
      241 TACATCCACA TACTACCTCC TACTATACTA CTTCGGGTCG GCATGGCATG TGCACCTCCT
      301 CGCGGTCCGA CCTGGGCTAC TTCGGTAGGC TAAGGCACAA TCTGATGTGT AGTATGGTAG
      361 GAGGATATAA ATGAAACAGA ACAAAGAACA GTTAGTCAGT AAAGGTGAAG AATTATTTAC
      421 CGGTGTTGTA CCGATATTAG TCGAACTGGA CGGTGACGTA AACGGACATA AGTTCTCTGT
      481 AAGTGGAGAA GGTGAAGGGG ATGCCACCTA CGGGAAATTG ACGCTGAAAT TTATTTGCAC
      541 GACAGGGAAA CTGCCAGTCC CCTGGCCTAC TCTGGTAACC ACACTTACGT GGGGGGTTCA
      601 GTGCTTTGCA CGCTATCCCG ACCATATGAA GCAGCACGAT TTTTTCAAAT CTGCGATGCC
      661 GGAGGGCTAT GTGCAAGAAC GGACCATTTT CTTTAAGGAC GATGGTAACT ATAAAACTCG
      721 CGCCGAAGTT AAATTTGAAG GTGACACTTT GGTCAACCGT ATAGAACTGA AGGGGATAGA
      781 TTTTAAGGAA GATGGTAATA TCCTTGGTCA CAAGTTGGAA TACAACTACA TCAGCGATAA
      841 TGTATACATC ACAGCCGACA AGCAAAAAAA CGGTATCAAA GCAAACTTCA AAATACGTCA
      901 CAACATCGAG GACGGTGGAG TCCAGCTGGC CGACCACTAC CAGCAGAACA CCCCAATAGG
      961 CGACGGACCT GTTCTTCTGC CAGACAACCA CTACCTTTCG ACTCAATCAA AGCTTTCAAA
     1021 GGATCCTAAC GAGAAACGGG ATCATATGGT GTTGCTTGAG TTCGTTACGG CAGCTGGTAT
     1081 AACCTTGGGG ATGGACGAAC TTTACAAAAG GCCTGCAGCA AACGACGAAA ACTACGCTGC
     1141 ATCAGTTTAA TAAtagcata accccttggg gcctctaaac gggtcttgag gggttttttg
     1201 ctgaaacctc aggcatttga gaagcacacg gtcacactgc ttccggtagt caataaaccg
     1261 gtaaaccagc aatagacata agcggctatt taacgaccct gccctgaacc gacgacaagc
     1321 tgacgaccgg gtctccgcaa gtggcacttt tcggggaaat gtgcgcggaa cccctatttg
     1381 tttatttttc taaatacatt caaatatgta tccgctcatg aattaattct tagaaaaact
     1441 catcgagcat caaatgaaac tgcaatttat tcatatcagg attatcaata ccatattttt
     1501 gaaaaagccg tttctgtaat gaaggagaaa actcaccgag gcagttccat aggatggcaa
     1561 gatcctggta tcggtctgcg attccgactc gtccaacatc aatacaacct attaatttcc
     1621 cctcgtcaaa aataaggtta tcaagtgaga aatcaccatg agtgacgact gaatccggtg
     1681 agaatggcaa aagtttatgc atttctttcc agacttgttc aacaggccag ccattacgct
     1741 cgtcatcaaa atcactcgca tcaaccaaac cgttattcat tcgtgattgc gcctgagcga
     1801 gacgaaatac gcggtcgctg ttaaaaggac aattacaaac aggaatcgaa tgcaaccggc
     1861 gcaggaacac tgccagcgca tcaacaatat tttcacctga atcaggatat tcttctaata
     1921 cctggaatgc tgttttcccg gggatcgcag tggtgagtaa ccatgcatca tcaggagtac
     1981 ggataaaatg cttgatggtc ggaagaggca taaattccgt cagccagttt agtctgacca
     2041 tctcatctgt aacatcattg gcaacgctac ctttgccatg tttcagaaac aactctggcg
     2101 catcgggctt cccatacaat cgatagattg tcgcacctga ttgcccgaca ttatcgcgag
     2161 cccatttata cccatataaa tcagcatcca tgttggaatt taatcgcggc ctagagcaag
     2221 acgtttcccg ttgaatatgg ctcatactct tcctttttca atattattga agcatttatc
     2281 agggttattg tctcatgagc ggatacatat ttgaatgtat ttagaaaaat aaacaaatag
     2341 gcatgctagc gcagaaacgt cctagaagat gccaggagga tacttagcag agagacaata
     2401 aggccggagc gaagccgttt ttccataggc tccgcccccc tgacgaacat cacgaaatct
     2461 gacgctcaaa tcagtggtgg cgaaacccga caggactata aagataccag gcgtttcccc
     2521 ctgatggctc cctcttgcgc tctcctgttc ccgtcctgcg gcgtccgtgt tgtggtggag
     2581 gctttaccca aatcaccacg tcccgttccg tgtagacagt tcgctccaag ctgggctgtg
     2641 tgcaagaacc ccccgttcag cccgactgct gcgccttatc cggtaactat catcttgagt
     2701 ccaacccgga aagacacgac aaaacgccac tggcagcagc cattggtaac tgagaattag
     2761 tggatttaga tatcgagagt cttgaagtgg tggcctaaca gaggctacac tgaaaggaca
     2821 gtatttggta tctgcgctcc actaaagcca gttaccaggt taagcagttc cccaactgac
     2881 ttaaccttcg atcaaaccgc ctccccaggc ggttttttcg tttacagagc aggagattac
     2941 gacgatcgta aaaggatctc aagaagatcc tttacggatt cccgacacca tcactctaga
     3001 tttcagtgca atttatctct tcaaatgtag cacctgaagt cagccccata cgatataagt
     3061 tgtaattctc atgttagtca tgccccgcgc ccaccggaag gagctgactg ggttgaaggc
     3121 tctcaagggc atcggtcgag atcccggtgc ctaatgagtg agctaactta cattaattgc
     3181 gttgcgctca ctgcccgctt tccagtcggg aaacctgtcg tgccagctgc attaatgaat
     3241 cggccaacgc gcggggagag gcggtttgcg tattgggcgc cagggtggtt tttcttttca
     3301 ccagtgagac gggcaacagc tgattgccct tcaccgcctg gccctgagag agttgcagca
     3361 agcggtccac gctggtttgc cccagcaggc gaaaatcctg tttgatggtg gttaacggcg
     3421 ggatataaca tgagctgtct tcggtatcgt cgtatcccac taccgagatg tccgcaccaa
     3481 cgcgcagccc ggactcggta atggcgcgca ttgcgcccag cgccatctga tcgttggcaa
     3541 ccagcatcgc agtgggaacg atgccctcat tcagcatttg catggtttgt tgaaaaccgg
     3601 acatggcact ccagtcgcct tcccgttccg ctatcggctg aatttgattg cgagtgagat
     3661 atttatgcca gccagccaga cgcagacgcg ccgagacaga acttaatggg cccgctaaca
     3721 gcgcgatttg ctggtgaccc aatgcgacca gatgctccac gcccagtcgc gtaccgtctt
     3781 catgggagaa aataatactg ttgatgggtg tctggtcaga gacatcaaga aataacgccg
     3841 gaacattagt gcaggcagct tccacagcaa tggcatcctg gtcatccagc ggatagttaa
     3901 tgatcagccc actgacgcgt tgcgcgagaa gattgtgcac cgccgcttta caggcttcga
     3961 cgccgcttcg ttctaccatc gacaccacca cgctggcacc cagttgatcg gcgcgagatt
     4021 taatcgccgc gacaatttgc gacggcgcgt gcagggccag actggaggtg gcaacgccaa
     4081 tcagcaacga ctgtttgccc gccagttgtt gtgccacgcg gttgggaatg taattcagct
     4141 ccgccatcgc cgcttccact ttttcccgcg ttttcgcaga aacgtggctg gcctggttca
     4201 ccacgcggga aacggtctga taagagacac cggcatactc tgcgacatcg tataacgtta
     4261 ctggtttcac
//
