# Supplementary material for: Genetically encoded RNA strand exchange circuits for programmable protein expression and computation in cells
Source: bioRxiv preprint, doi:10.1101/2025.09.24.678369, version 1 (2025-09-24)
Supplement: Plasmid GenBank files [file 678369_file04.zip › Supplementary File 2/pCOLA - (G_1_6) Gu6rbs2 s4 R3 CFP T7t.gb]

LOCUS       pCOLA_-_(G_1_6)_G{u6,rb 4231 bp ds-DNA     circular     21-SEP-2025
DEFINITION  .
FEATURES             Location/Qualifiers
     primer          32..55
                     /label="Duet_seq_fwd"
                     /note="sequence: cgctatcatgccataccgcgaaag"
                     /ApEinfo_revcolor="#faac61"
                     /ApEinfo_fwdcolor="#faac61"
     primer          complement(82..132)
                     /label="pDuet_BB_rev_ga4"
                     /note="sequence: GACAGTTAGCCCAGAGCAGCGTTAGACTTcataagggagagcgtcgagatc"
                     /ApEinfo_revcolor="#b1ff67"
                     /ApEinfo_fwdcolor="#b1ff67"
     primer          complement(114..132)
                     /label="ga4_rev"
                     /note="sequence: gacagttagcccagagcag"
                     /ApEinfo_revcolor="#c7b0e3"
                     /ApEinfo_fwdcolor="#c7b0e3"
     misc_feature    206..222
                     /label="T7 promoter"
                     /ApEinfo_revcolor="#9eafd2"
                     /ApEinfo_fwdcolor="#9eafd2"
     misc_feature    275..338
                     /label="HDV R3"
                     /ApEinfo_revcolor="#9eafd2"
                     /ApEinfo_fwdcolor="#9eafd2"
     primer          complement(293..311)
                     /label="G2U_RoR3_revUS"
                     /note="sequence: GTCGGACCGCGAGGAGGTG"
                     /ApEinfo_revcolor="#c7b0e3"
                     /ApEinfo_fwdcolor="#c7b0e3"
     primer          complement(312..335)
                     /label="G2U_RoR3_rev"
                     /note="sequence: CCTTAACCTACCGAAGTAGCCCAG"
                     /ApEinfo_revcolor="#ff9ccd"
                     /ApEinfo_fwdcolor="#ff9ccd"
     primer          312..338
                     /label="G2U_R3_fwd"
                     /note="sequence: CTGGGCTACTTCGGTAGGTTAAGGCAC"
                     /ApEinfo_revcolor="#75c6a9"
                     /ApEinfo_fwdcolor="#75c6a9"
     RBS             359..364
                     /label="RBS6s"
                     /ApEinfo_revcolor="#f58a5e"
                     /ApEinfo_fwdcolor="#f58a5e"
     primer          365..394
                     /label="THE_lkr_fwd"
                     /note="sequence: ATATAAATGAAACAGAACAAAGAACAGTTA"
                     /ApEinfo_revcolor="#75c6a9"
                     /ApEinfo_fwdcolor="#75c6a9"
     CDS             392..1114
                     /label="Translation 392-1114"
                     /translation="LVSKGEELFTGVVPILVELDGDVNGHKFSVSGEGEGDATYGKLTLKFICTTGKLPVPWPTLVTTLTWGVQCFARYPDHMKQHDFFKSAMPEGYVQERTIFFKDDGNYKTRAEVKFEGDTLVNRIELKGIDFKEDGNILGHKLEYNYISDNVYITADKQKNGIKANFKIRHNIEDGGVQLADHYQQNTPIGDGPVLLPDNHYLSTQSKLSKDPNEKRDHMVLLEFVTAAGITLGMDELYK**"
     misc_feature    392..1114
                     /label="sCFP3A_2tta"
     primer          complement(1115..1118)
                     /label="T7\Terminator\primer"
                     /ApEinfo_revcolor="#ffef86"
                     /ApEinfo_fwdcolor="#ffef86"
     terminator      1115..1161
                     /label="T7\Terminator"
                     /ApEinfo_revcolor="#f8d3a9"
                     /ApEinfo_fwdcolor="#f8d3a9"
     primer          1132..1151
                     /label="Duet_BB_T7t_fwd"
                     /note="sequence: gcctctaaacgggtcttgag"
                     /ApEinfo_revcolor="#c7b0e3"
                     /ApEinfo_fwdcolor="#c7b0e3"
     primer          1162..1186
                     /label="pDuet_BB_ds_fwd"
                     /note="sequence: ctgaaacctcaggcatttgagaagc"
                     /ApEinfo_revcolor="#b1ff67"
                     /ApEinfo_fwdcolor="#b1ff67"
     primer          complement(1191..1213)
                     /label="Duet_seq_rev"
                     /note="sequence: tgactaccggaagcagtgtgacc"
                     /ApEinfo_revcolor="#c6c9d1"
                     /ApEinfo_fwdcolor="#c6c9d1"
     CDS             complement(1391..2206)
                     /label="Kan"
                     /ApEinfo_revcolor="#f58a5e"
                     /ApEinfo_fwdcolor="#f58a5e"
     primer          complement(1400..1434)
                     /label="RSF_kanR_rev"
                     /note="sequence: tgaataaattgcagtttcatttgatgctcgatgag"
                     /ApEinfo_revcolor="#84b0dc"
                     /ApEinfo_fwdcolor="#84b0dc"
     RBS             complement(2212..2216)
                     /label="RBS"
                     /ApEinfo_revcolor="#ffef86"
                     /ApEinfo_fwdcolor="#ffef86"
     -10_signal      complement(2248..2254)
                     /label="-10\Ap"
                     /ApEinfo_revcolor="#9eafd2"
                     /ApEinfo_fwdcolor="#9eafd2"
     -35_signal      complement(2271..2276)
                     /label="-35\Ap"
                     /ApEinfo_revcolor="#b1ff67"
                     /ApEinfo_fwdcolor="#b1ff67"
     rep_origin      2316..2951
                     /label="ColA\ori"
                     /ApEinfo_revcolor="#b7e6d7"
                     /ApEinfo_fwdcolor="#b7e6d7"
     CDS             complement(3149..4231)
                     /label="lacI"
                     /ApEinfo_revcolor="#d6b295"
                     /ApEinfo_fwdcolor="#d6b295"
ORIGIN
        1 attcaccacc ctgaattgac tctcttccgg gcgctatcat gccataccgc gaaaggtttt
       61 gcgccattcg atggtgtccg ggatctcgac gctctccctt atgaagtcta acgctgctct
      121 gggctaactg tccgcatcta gacttaactg agatattacc atagatgact agccattcct
      181 ctagatacta cgactagcat acTTCTAATA CGACTCACTA TAGGGAGATT CGTCTCCCAC
      241 TACATCCACA TACTACCTCC TTTATCTTAC TTTCGGGTCG GCATGGCATG TGCACCTCCT
      301 CGCGGTCCGA CCTGGGCTAC TTCGGTAGGC TAAGGCACAA TCTGATGTAG TAAGGTAAAG
      361 GAGGATATAA ATGAAACAGA ACAAAGAACA GTTAGTCAGT AAAGGTGAAG AATTATTTAC
      421 CGGTGTTGTA CCGATATTAG TCGAACTGGA CGGTGACGTA AACGGACATA AGTTCTCTGT
      481 AAGTGGAGAA GGTGAAGGGG ATGCCACCTA CGGGAAATTG ACGCTGAAAT TTATTTGCAC
      541 GACAGGGAAA CTGCCAGTCC CCTGGCCTAC TCTGGTAACC ACACTTACGT GGGGGGTTCA
      601 GTGCTTTGCA CGCTATCCCG ACCATATGAA GCAGCACGAT TTTTTCAAAT CTGCGATGCC
      661 GGAGGGCTAT GTGCAAGAAC GGACCATTTT CTTTAAGGAC GATGGTAACT ATAAAACTCG
      721 CGCCGAAGTT AAATTTGAAG GTGACACTTT GGTCAACCGT ATAGAACTGA AGGGGATAGA
      781 TTTTAAGGAA GATGGTAATA TCCTTGGTCA CAAGTTGGAA TACAACTACA TCAGCGATAA
      841 TGTATACATC ACAGCCGACA AGCAAAAAAA CGGTATCAAA GCAAACTTCA AAATACGTCA
      901 CAACATCGAG GACGGTGGAG TCCAGCTGGC CGACCACTAC CAGCAGAACA CCCCAATAGG
      961 CGACGGACCT GTTCTTCTGC CAGACAACCA CTACCTTTCG ACTCAATCAA AGCTTTCAAA
     1021 GGATCCTAAC GAGAAACGGG ATCATATGGT GTTGCTTGAG TTCGTTACGG CAGCTGGTAT
     1081 AACCTTGGGG ATGGACGAAC TTTACAAATA ATAAtagcat aaccccttgg ggcctctaaa
     1141 cgggtcttga ggggtttttt gctgaaacct caggcatttg agaagcacac ggtcacactg
     1201 cttccggtag tcaataaacc ggtaaaccag caatagacat aagcggctat ttaacgaccc
     1261 tgccctgaac cgacgacaag ctgacgaccg ggtctccgca agtggcactt ttcggggaaa
     1321 tgtgcgcgga acccctattt gtttattttt ctaaatacat tcaaatatgt atccgctcat
     1381 gaattaattc ttagaaaaac tcatcgagca tcaaatgaaa ctgcaattta ttcatatcag
     1441 gattatcaat accatatttt tgaaaaagcc gtttctgtaa tgaaggagaa aactcaccga
     1501 ggcagttcca taggatggca agatcctggt atcggtctgc gattccgact cgtccaacat
     1561 caatacaacc tattaatttc ccctcgtcaa aaataaggtt atcaagtgag aaatcaccat
     1621 gagtgacgac tgaatccggt gagaatggca aaagtttatg catttctttc cagacttgtt
     1681 caacaggcca gccattacgc tcgtcatcaa aatcactcgc atcaaccaaa ccgttattca
     1741 ttcgtgattg cgcctgagcg agacgaaata cgcggtcgct gttaaaagga caattacaaa
     1801 caggaatcga atgcaaccgg cgcaggaaca ctgccagcgc atcaacaata ttttcacctg
     1861 aatcaggata ttcttctaat acctggaatg ctgttttccc ggggatcgca gtggtgagta
     1921 accatgcatc atcaggagta cggataaaat gcttgatggt cggaagaggc ataaattccg
     1981 tcagccagtt tagtctgacc atctcatctg taacatcatt ggcaacgcta cctttgccat
     2041 gtttcagaaa caactctggc gcatcgggct tcccatacaa tcgatagatt gtcgcacctg
     2101 attgcccgac attatcgcga gcccatttat acccatataa atcagcatcc atgttggaat
     2161 ttaatcgcgg cctagagcaa gacgtttccc gttgaatatg gctcatactc ttcctttttc
     2221 aatattattg aagcatttat cagggttatt gtctcatgag cggatacata tttgaatgta
     2281 tttagaaaaa taaacaaata ggcatgctag cgcagaaacg tcctagaaga tgccaggagg
     2341 atacttagca gagagacaat aaggccggag cgaagccgtt tttccatagg ctccgccccc
     2401 ctgacgaaca tcacgaaatc tgacgctcaa atcagtggtg gcgaaacccg acaggactat
     2461 aaagatacca ggcgtttccc cctgatggct ccctcttgcg ctctcctgtt cccgtcctgc
     2521 ggcgtccgtg ttgtggtgga ggctttaccc aaatcaccac gtcccgttcc gtgtagacag
     2581 ttcgctccaa gctgggctgt gtgcaagaac cccccgttca gcccgactgc tgcgccttat
     2641 ccggtaacta tcatcttgag tccaacccgg aaagacacga caaaacgcca ctggcagcag
     2701 ccattggtaa ctgagaatta gtggatttag atatcgagag tcttgaagtg gtggcctaac
     2761 agaggctaca ctgaaaggac agtatttggt atctgcgctc cactaaagcc agttaccagg
     2821 ttaagcagtt ccccaactga cttaaccttc gatcaaaccg cctccccagg cggttttttc
     2881 gtttacagag caggagatta cgacgatcgt aaaaggatct caagaagatc ctttacggat
     2941 tcccgacacc atcactctag atttcagtgc aatttatctc ttcaaatgta gcacctgaag
     3001 tcagccccat acgatataag ttgtaattct catgttagtc atgccccgcg cccaccggaa
     3061 ggagctgact gggttgaagg ctctcaaggg catcggtcga gatcccggtg cctaatgagt
     3121 gagctaactt acattaattg cgttgcgctc actgcccgct ttccagtcgg gaaacctgtc
     3181 gtgccagctg cattaatgaa tcggccaacg cgcggggaga ggcggtttgc gtattgggcg
     3241 ccagggtggt ttttcttttc accagtgaga cgggcaacag ctgattgccc ttcaccgcct
     3301 ggccctgaga gagttgcagc aagcggtcca cgctggtttg ccccagcagg cgaaaatcct
     3361 gtttgatggt ggttaacggc gggatataac atgagctgtc ttcggtatcg tcgtatccca
     3421 ctaccgagat gtccgcacca acgcgcagcc cggactcggt aatggcgcgc attgcgccca
     3481 gcgccatctg atcgttggca accagcatcg cagtgggaac gatgccctca ttcagcattt
     3541 gcatggtttg ttgaaaaccg gacatggcac tccagtcgcc ttcccgttcc gctatcggct
     3601 gaatttgatt gcgagtgaga tatttatgcc agccagccag acgcagacgc gccgagacag
     3661 aacttaatgg gcccgctaac agcgcgattt gctggtgacc caatgcgacc agatgctcca
     3721 cgcccagtcg cgtaccgtct tcatgggaga aaataatact gttgatgggt gtctggtcag
     3781 agacatcaag aaataacgcc ggaacattag tgcaggcagc ttccacagca atggcatcct
     3841 ggtcatccag cggatagtta atgatcagcc cactgacgcg ttgcgcgaga agattgtgca
     3901 ccgccgcttt acaggcttcg acgccgcttc gttctaccat cgacaccacc acgctggcac
     3961 ccagttgatc ggcgcgagat ttaatcgccg cgacaatttg cgacggcgcg tgcagggcca
     4021 gactggaggt ggcaacgcca atcagcaacg actgtttgcc cgccagttgt tgtgccacgc
     4081 ggttgggaat gtaattcagc tccgccatcg ccgcttccac tttttcccgc gttttcgcag
     4141 aaacgtggct ggcctggttc accacgcggg aaacggtctg ataagagaca ccggcatact
     4201 ctgcgacatc gtataacgtt actggtttca c
//
