# Supplementary material for: Genetically encoded RNA strand exchange circuits for programmable protein expression and computation in cells
Source: bioRxiv preprint, doi:10.1101/2025.09.24.678369, version 1 (2025-09-24)
Supplement: Plasmid GenBank files [file 678369_file04.zip › Supplementary File 2/pCOLA - (G_1_6-ASV) Gu6rbs2 s4 R3 CFP_ASV T7t.gb]

LOCUS       pCOLA_-_(G_1_6-ASV)_G{u 4270 bp ds-DNA     circular     21-SEP-2025
DEFINITION  .
FEATURES             Location/Qualifiers
     primer          32..55
                     /label="Duet_seq_fwd"
                     /note="sequence: cgctatcatgccataccgcgaaag"
                     /ApEinfo_revcolor="#faac61"
                     /ApEinfo_fwdcolor="#faac61"
     primer          complement(82..132)
                     /label="pDuet_BB_rev_ga4"
                     /note="sequence: GACAGTTAGCCCAGAGCAGCGTTAGACTTcataagggagagcgtcgagatc"
                     /ApEinfo_revcolor="#b1ff67"
                     /ApEinfo_fwdcolor="#b1ff67"
     primer          complement(114..132)
                     /label="ga4_rev"
                     /note="sequence: gacagttagcccagagcag"
                     /ApEinfo_revcolor="#c7b0e3"
                     /ApEinfo_fwdcolor="#c7b0e3"
     misc_feature    206..222
                     /label="T7 promoter"
                     /ApEinfo_revcolor="#9eafd2"
                     /ApEinfo_fwdcolor="#9eafd2"
     misc_feature    275..338
                     /label="HDV R3"
                     /ApEinfo_revcolor="#9eafd2"
                     /ApEinfo_fwdcolor="#9eafd2"
     primer          complement(293..311)
                     /label="G2U_RoR3_revUS"
                     /note="sequence: GTCGGACCGCGAGGAGGTG"
                     /ApEinfo_revcolor="#c7b0e3"
                     /ApEinfo_fwdcolor="#c7b0e3"
     primer          complement(312..335)
                     /label="G2U_RoR3_rev"
                     /note="sequence: CCTTAACCTACCGAAGTAGCCCAG"
                     /ApEinfo_revcolor="#ff9ccd"
                     /ApEinfo_fwdcolor="#ff9ccd"
     primer          312..338
                     /label="G2U_R3_fwd"
                     /note="sequence: CTGGGCTACTTCGGTAGGTTAAGGCAC"
                     /ApEinfo_revcolor="#75c6a9"
                     /ApEinfo_fwdcolor="#75c6a9"
     RBS             359..364
                     /label="RBS6s"
                     /ApEinfo_revcolor="#f58a5e"
                     /ApEinfo_fwdcolor="#f58a5e"
     CDS             392..1108
                     /label="sCFP3A"
                     /ApEinfo_revcolor="#84b0dc"
                     /ApEinfo_fwdcolor="#84b0dc"
                     /translation="LVSKGEELFTGVVPILVELDGDVNGHKFSVSGEGEGDATYGKLTLKFICTTGKLPVPWPTLVTTLTWGVQCFARYPDHMKQHDFFKSAMPEGYVQERTIFFKDDGNYKTRAEVKFEGDTLVNRIELKGIDFKEDGNILGHKLEYNYISDNVYITADKQKNGIKANFKIRHNIEDGGVQLADHYQQNTPIGDGPVLLPDNHYLSTQSKLSKDPNEKRDHMVLLEFVTAAGITLGMDELYK"
     misc_feature    1109..1147
                     /label="ASV_deg_tag"
                     /ApEinfo_revcolor="#b4abac"
                     /ApEinfo_fwdcolor="#b4abac"
     CDS             1109..1153
                     /label="ASV_deg_tag"
                     /ApEinfo_revcolor="#84b0dc"
                     /ApEinfo_fwdcolor="#84b0dc"
                     /translation="RPAANDENYAASV**"
     primer          complement(1154..1157)
                     /label="T7\Terminator\primer"
                     /ApEinfo_revcolor="#ffef86"
                     /ApEinfo_fwdcolor="#ffef86"
     terminator      1154..1200
                     /label="T7\Terminator"
                     /ApEinfo_revcolor="#f8d3a9"
                     /ApEinfo_fwdcolor="#f8d3a9"
     primer          1171..1190
                     /label="Duet_BB_T7t_fwd"
                     /note="sequence: gcctctaaacgggtcttgag"
                     /ApEinfo_revcolor="#c7b0e3"
                     /ApEinfo_fwdcolor="#c7b0e3"
     primer          1201..1225
                     /label="pDuet_BB_ds_fwd"
                     /note="sequence: ctgaaacctcaggcatttgagaagc"
                     /ApEinfo_revcolor="#b1ff67"
                     /ApEinfo_fwdcolor="#b1ff67"
     primer          complement(1230..1252)
                     /label="Duet_seq_rev"
                     /note="sequence: tgactaccggaagcagtgtgacc"
                     /ApEinfo_revcolor="#c6c9d1"
                     /ApEinfo_fwdcolor="#c6c9d1"
     CDS             complement(1430..2245)
                     /label="Kan"
                     /ApEinfo_revcolor="#f58a5e"
                     /ApEinfo_fwdcolor="#f58a5e"
     primer          complement(1439..1473)
                     /label="RSF_kanR_rev"
                     /note="sequence: tgaataaattgcagtttcatttgatgctcgatgag"
                     /ApEinfo_revcolor="#84b0dc"
                     /ApEinfo_fwdcolor="#84b0dc"
     RBS             complement(2251..2255)
                     /label="RBS"
                     /ApEinfo_revcolor="#ffef86"
                     /ApEinfo_fwdcolor="#ffef86"
     -10_signal      complement(2287..2293)
                     /label="-10\Ap"
                     /ApEinfo_revcolor="#9eafd2"
                     /ApEinfo_fwdcolor="#9eafd2"
     -35_signal      complement(2310..2315)
                     /label="-35\Ap"
                     /ApEinfo_revcolor="#b1ff67"
                     /ApEinfo_fwdcolor="#b1ff67"
     rep_origin      2355..2990
                     /label="ColA\ori"
                     /ApEinfo_revcolor="#b7e6d7"
                     /ApEinfo_fwdcolor="#b7e6d7"
     CDS             complement(3188..4270)
                     /label="lacI"
                     /ApEinfo_revcolor="#d6b295"
                     /ApEinfo_fwdcolor="#d6b295"
ORIGIN
        1 attcaccacc ctgaattgac tctcttccgg gcgctatcat gccataccgc gaaaggtttt
       61 gcgccattcg atggtgtccg ggatctcgac gctctccctt atgaagtcta acgctgctct
      121 gggctaactg tccgcatcta gacttaactg agatattacc atagatgact agccattcct
      181 ctagatacta cgactagcat acTTCTAATA CGACTCACTA TAGGGAGATT CGTCTCCCAC
      241 TACATCCACA TACTACCTCC TTTATCTTAC TTTCGGGTCG GCATGGCATG TGCACCTCCT
      301 CGCGGTCCGA CCTGGGCTAC TTCGGTAGGC TAAGGCACAA TCTGATGTAG TAAGGTAAAG
      361 GAGGATATAA ATGAAACAGA ACAAAGAACA GTTAGTCAGT AAAGGTGAAG AATTATTTAC
      421 CGGTGTTGTA CCGATATTAG TCGAACTGGA CGGTGACGTA AACGGACATA AGTTCTCTGT
      481 AAGTGGAGAA GGTGAAGGGG ATGCCACCTA CGGGAAATTG ACGCTGAAAT TTATTTGCAC
      541 GACAGGGAAA CTGCCAGTCC CCTGGCCTAC TCTGGTAACC ACACTTACGT GGGGGGTTCA
      601 GTGCTTTGCA CGCTATCCCG ACCATATGAA GCAGCACGAT TTTTTCAAAT CTGCGATGCC
      661 GGAGGGCTAT GTGCAAGAAC GGACCATTTT CTTTAAGGAC GATGGTAACT ATAAAACTCG
      721 CGCCGAAGTT AAATTTGAAG GTGACACTTT GGTCAACCGT ATAGAACTGA AGGGGATAGA
      781 TTTTAAGGAA GATGGTAATA TCCTTGGTCA CAAGTTGGAA TACAACTACA TCAGCGATAA
      841 TGTATACATC ACAGCCGACA AGCAAAAAAA CGGTATCAAA GCAAACTTCA AAATACGTCA
      901 CAACATCGAG GACGGTGGAG TCCAGCTGGC CGACCACTAC CAGCAGAACA CCCCAATAGG
      961 CGACGGACCT GTTCTTCTGC CAGACAACCA CTACCTTTCG ACTCAATCAA AGCTTTCAAA
     1021 GGATCCTAAC GAGAAACGGG ATCATATGGT GTTGCTTGAG TTCGTTACGG CAGCTGGTAT
     1081 AACCTTGGGG ATGGACGAAC TTTACAAAAG GCCTGCAGCA AACGACGAAA ACTACGCTGC
     1141 ATCAGTTTAA TAAtagcata accccttggg gcctctaaac gggtcttgag gggttttttg
     1201 ctgaaacctc aggcatttga gaagcacacg gtcacactgc ttccggtagt caataaaccg
     1261 gtaaaccagc aatagacata agcggctatt taacgaccct gccctgaacc gacgacaagc
     1321 tgacgaccgg gtctccgcaa gtggcacttt tcggggaaat gtgcgcggaa cccctatttg
     1381 tttatttttc taaatacatt caaatatgta tccgctcatg aattaattct tagaaaaact
     1441 catcgagcat caaatgaaac tgcaatttat tcatatcagg attatcaata ccatattttt
     1501 gaaaaagccg tttctgtaat gaaggagaaa actcaccgag gcagttccat aggatggcaa
     1561 gatcctggta tcggtctgcg attccgactc gtccaacatc aatacaacct attaatttcc
     1621 cctcgtcaaa aataaggtta tcaagtgaga aatcaccatg agtgacgact gaatccggtg
     1681 agaatggcaa aagtttatgc atttctttcc agacttgttc aacaggccag ccattacgct
     1741 cgtcatcaaa atcactcgca tcaaccaaac cgttattcat tcgtgattgc gcctgagcga
     1801 gacgaaatac gcggtcgctg ttaaaaggac aattacaaac aggaatcgaa tgcaaccggc
     1861 gcaggaacac tgccagcgca tcaacaatat tttcacctga atcaggatat tcttctaata
     1921 cctggaatgc tgttttcccg gggatcgcag tggtgagtaa ccatgcatca tcaggagtac
     1981 ggataaaatg cttgatggtc ggaagaggca taaattccgt cagccagttt agtctgacca
     2041 tctcatctgt aacatcattg gcaacgctac ctttgccatg tttcagaaac aactctggcg
     2101 catcgggctt cccatacaat cgatagattg tcgcacctga ttgcccgaca ttatcgcgag
     2161 cccatttata cccatataaa tcagcatcca tgttggaatt taatcgcggc ctagagcaag
     2221 acgtttcccg ttgaatatgg ctcatactct tcctttttca atattattga agcatttatc
     2281 agggttattg tctcatgagc ggatacatat ttgaatgtat ttagaaaaat aaacaaatag
     2341 gcatgctagc gcagaaacgt cctagaagat gccaggagga tacttagcag agagacaata
     2401 aggccggagc gaagccgttt ttccataggc tccgcccccc tgacgaacat cacgaaatct
     2461 gacgctcaaa tcagtggtgg cgaaacccga caggactata aagataccag gcgtttcccc
     2521 ctgatggctc cctcttgcgc tctcctgttc ccgtcctgcg gcgtccgtgt tgtggtggag
     2581 gctttaccca aatcaccacg tcccgttccg tgtagacagt tcgctccaag ctgggctgtg
     2641 tgcaagaacc ccccgttcag cccgactgct gcgccttatc cggtaactat catcttgagt
     2701 ccaacccgga aagacacgac aaaacgccac tggcagcagc cattggtaac tgagaattag
     2761 tggatttaga tatcgagagt cttgaagtgg tggcctaaca gaggctacac tgaaaggaca
     2821 gtatttggta tctgcgctcc actaaagcca gttaccaggt taagcagttc cccaactgac
     2881 ttaaccttcg atcaaaccgc ctccccaggc ggttttttcg tttacagagc aggagattac
     2941 gacgatcgta aaaggatctc aagaagatcc tttacggatt cccgacacca tcactctaga
     3001 tttcagtgca atttatctct tcaaatgtag cacctgaagt cagccccata cgatataagt
     3061 tgtaattctc atgttagtca tgccccgcgc ccaccggaag gagctgactg ggttgaaggc
     3121 tctcaagggc atcggtcgag atcccggtgc ctaatgagtg agctaactta cattaattgc
     3181 gttgcgctca ctgcccgctt tccagtcggg aaacctgtcg tgccagctgc attaatgaat
     3241 cggccaacgc gcggggagag gcggtttgcg tattgggcgc cagggtggtt tttcttttca
     3301 ccagtgagac gggcaacagc tgattgccct tcaccgcctg gccctgagag agttgcagca
     3361 agcggtccac gctggtttgc cccagcaggc gaaaatcctg tttgatggtg gttaacggcg
     3421 ggatataaca tgagctgtct tcggtatcgt cgtatcccac taccgagatg tccgcaccaa
     3481 cgcgcagccc ggactcggta atggcgcgca ttgcgcccag cgccatctga tcgttggcaa
     3541 ccagcatcgc agtgggaacg atgccctcat tcagcatttg catggtttgt tgaaaaccgg
     3601 acatggcact ccagtcgcct tcccgttccg ctatcggctg aatttgattg cgagtgagat
     3661 atttatgcca gccagccaga cgcagacgcg ccgagacaga acttaatggg cccgctaaca
     3721 gcgcgatttg ctggtgaccc aatgcgacca gatgctccac gcccagtcgc gtaccgtctt
     3781 catgggagaa aataatactg ttgatgggtg tctggtcaga gacatcaaga aataacgccg
     3841 gaacattagt gcaggcagct tccacagcaa tggcatcctg gtcatccagc ggatagttaa
     3901 tgatcagccc actgacgcgt tgcgcgagaa gattgtgcac cgccgcttta caggcttcga
     3961 cgccgcttcg ttctaccatc gacaccacca cgctggcacc cagttgatcg gcgcgagatt
     4021 taatcgccgc gacaatttgc gacggcgcgt gcagggccag actggaggtg gcaacgccaa
     4081 tcagcaacga ctgtttgccc gccagttgtt gtgccacgcg gttgggaatg taattcagct
     4141 ccgccatcgc cgcttccact ttttcccgcg ttttcgcaga aacgtggctg gcctggttca
     4201 ccacgcggga aacggtctga taagagacac cggcatactc tgcgacatcg tataacgtta
     4261 ctggtttcac
//
