# Supplementary material for: Genetically encoded RNA strand exchange circuits for programmable protein expression and computation in cells
Source: bioRxiv preprint, doi:10.1101/2025.09.24.678369, version 1 (2025-09-24)
Supplement: Plasmid GenBank files [file 678369_file04.zip › Supplementary File 2/pCOLA - (G_1_7) Gu7rbs2r s4 R3 sCFP3A T7t.gb]

LOCUS       pCOLA_-_(G_1_7)_G{u7,rb 4231 bp ds-DNA     circular     21-SEP-2025
DEFINITION  .
FEATURES             Location/Qualifiers
     primer          32..55
                     /label="Duet_seq_fwd"
                     /note="sequence: cgctatcatgccataccgcgaaag"
                     /ApEinfo_revcolor="#faac61"
                     /ApEinfo_fwdcolor="#faac61"
     primer          complement(82..132)
                     /label="pDuet_BB_rev_ga4"
                     /note="sequence: GACAGTTAGCCCAGAGCAGCGTTAGACTTcataagggagagcgtcgagatc"
                     /ApEinfo_revcolor="#b1ff67"
                     /ApEinfo_fwdcolor="#b1ff67"
     primer          complement(114..132)
                     /label="ga4_rev"
                     /note="sequence: gacagttagcccagagcag"
                     /ApEinfo_revcolor="#c7b0e3"
                     /ApEinfo_fwdcolor="#c7b0e3"
     misc_feature    206..222
                     /label="T7 promoter"
                     /ApEinfo_revcolor="#9eafd2"
                     /ApEinfo_fwdcolor="#9eafd2"
     misc_feature    275..338
                     /label="HDV R3"
                     /ApEinfo_revcolor="#9eafd2"
                     /ApEinfo_fwdcolor="#9eafd2"
     primer          complement(293..311)
                     /label="G2U_RoR3_revUS"
                     /note="sequence: GTCGGACCGCGAGGAGGTG"
                     /ApEinfo_revcolor="#c7b0e3"
                     /ApEinfo_fwdcolor="#c7b0e3"
     primer          complement(312..335)
                     /label="G2U_RoR3_rev"
                     /note="sequence: CCTTAACCTACCGAAGTAGCCCAG"
                     /ApEinfo_revcolor="#ff9ccd"
                     /ApEinfo_fwdcolor="#ff9ccd"
     primer          312..338
                     /label="G2U_R3_fwd"
                     /note="sequence: CTGGGCTACTTCGGTAGGTTAAGGCAC"
                     /ApEinfo_revcolor="#75c6a9"
                     /ApEinfo_fwdcolor="#75c6a9"
     RBS             359..364
                     /label="RBS6s"
                     /ApEinfo_revcolor="#f58a5e"
                     /ApEinfo_fwdcolor="#f58a5e"
     primer          365..394
                     /label="THE_lkr_fwd"
                     /note="sequence: ATATAAATGAAACAGAACAAAGAACAGTTA"
                     /ApEinfo_revcolor="#75c6a9"
                     /ApEinfo_fwdcolor="#75c6a9"
     CDS             392..1114
                     /label="Translation 392-1114"
                     /translation="LVSKGEELFTGVVPILVELDGDVNGHKFSVSGEGEGDATYGKLTLKFICTTGKLPVPWPTLVTTLTWGVQCFARYPDHMKQHDFFKSAMPEGYVQERTIFFKDDGNYKTRAEVKFEGDTLVNRIELKGIDFKEDGNILGHKLEYNYISDNVYITADKQKNGIKANFKIRHNIEDGGVQLADHYQQNTPIGDGPVLLPDNHYLSTQSKLSKDPNEKRDHMVLLEFVTAAGITLGMDELYK**"
     misc_feature    392..1114
                     /label="sCFP3A_2tta"
     primer          complement(1115..1118)
                     /label="T7\Terminator\primer"
                     /ApEinfo_revcolor="#ffef86"
                     /ApEinfo_fwdcolor="#ffef86"
     terminator      1115..1161
                     /label="T7\Terminator"
                     /ApEinfo_revcolor="#f8d3a9"
                     /ApEinfo_fwdcolor="#f8d3a9"
     primer          1132..1151
                     /label="Duet_BB_T7t_fwd"
                     /note="sequence: gcctctaaacgggtcttgag"
                     /ApEinfo_revcolor="#c7b0e3"
                     /ApEinfo_fwdcolor="#c7b0e3"
     primer          1162..1186
                     /label="pDuet_BB_ds_fwd"
                     /note="sequence: ctgaaacctcaggcatttgagaagc"
                     /ApEinfo_revcolor="#b1ff67"
                     /ApEinfo_fwdcolor="#b1ff67"
     primer          complement(1191..1213)
                     /label="Duet_seq_rev"
                     /note="sequence: tgactaccggaagcagtgtgacc"
                     /ApEinfo_revcolor="#c6c9d1"
                     /ApEinfo_fwdcolor="#c6c9d1"
     CDS             complement(1391..2206)
                     /label="Kan"
                     /ApEinfo_revcolor="#f58a5e"
                     /ApEinfo_fwdcolor="#f58a5e"
     primer          complement(1400..1434)
                     /label="RSF_kanR_rev"
                     /note="sequence: tgaataaattgcagtttcatttgatgctcgatgag"
                     /ApEinfo_revcolor="#84b0dc"
                     /ApEinfo_fwdcolor="#84b0dc"
     RBS             complement(2212..2216)
                     /label="RBS"
                     /ApEinfo_revcolor="#ffef86"
                     /ApEinfo_fwdcolor="#ffef86"
     -10_signal      complement(2248..2254)
                     /label="-10\Ap"
                     /ApEinfo_revcolor="#9eafd2"
                     /ApEinfo_fwdcolor="#9eafd2"
     -35_signal      complement(2271..2276)
                     /label="-35\Ap"
                     /ApEinfo_revcolor="#b1ff67"
                     /ApEinfo_fwdcolor="#b1ff67"
     rep_origin      2316..2951
                     /label="ColA\ori"
                     /ApEinfo_revcolor="#b7e6d7"
                     /ApEinfo_fwdcolor="#b7e6d7"
     CDS             complement(3149..4231)
                     /label="lacI"
                     /ApEinfo_revcolor="#d6b295"
                     /ApEinfo_fwdcolor="#d6b295"
ORIGIN
        1 attcaccacc ctgaattgac tctcttccgg gcgctatcat gccataccgc gaaaggtttt
       61 gcgccattcg atggtgtccg ggatctcgac gctctccctt atgaagtcta acgctgctct
      121 gggctaactg tccgcatcta gacttaactg agatattacc atagatgact agccattcct
      181 ctagatacta cgactagcat acTTCTAATA CGACTCACTA TAGGGAGATT CGTCTCCCAC
      241 TACATCCACA TACTACCTCC TATACATAAC ATTCGGGTCG GCATGGCATG TGCACCTCCT
      301 CGCGGTCCGA CCTGGGCTAC TTCGGTAGGC TAAGGCACAA TCTGATGTTG TTATGTGTAG
      361 GAGGATATAA ATGAAACAGA ACAAAGAACA GTTAGTCAGT AAAGGTGAAG AATTATTTAC
      421 CGGTGTTGTA CCGATATTAG TCGAACTGGA CGGTGACGTA AACGGACATA AGTTCTCTGT
      481 AAGTGGAGAA GGTGAAGGGG ATGCCACCTA CGGGAAATTG ACGCTGAAAT TTATTTGCAC
      541 GACAGGGAAA CTGCCAGTCC CCTGGCCTAC TCTGGTAACC ACACTTACGT GGGGGGTTCA
      601 GTGCTTTGCA CGCTATCCCG ACCATATGAA GCAGCACGAT TTTTTCAAAT CTGCGATGCC
      661 GGAGGGCTAT GTGCAAGAAC GGACCATTTT CTTTAAGGAC GATGGTAACT ATAAAACTCG
      721 CGCCGAAGTT AAATTTGAAG GTGACACTTT GGTCAACCGT ATAGAACTGA AGGGGATAGA
      781 TTTTAAGGAA GATGGTAATA TCCTTGGTCA CAAGTTGGAA TACAACTACA TCAGCGATAA
      841 TGTATACATC ACAGCCGACA AGCAAAAAAA CGGTATCAAA GCAAACTTCA AAATACGTCA
      901 CAACATCGAG GACGGTGGAG TCCAGCTGGC CGACCACTAC CAGCAGAACA CCCCAATAGG
      961 CGACGGACCT GTTCTTCTGC CAGACAACCA CTACCTTTCG ACTCAATCAA AGCTTTCAAA
     1021 GGATCCTAAC GAGAAACGGG ATCATATGGT GTTGCTTGAG TTCGTTACGG CAGCTGGTAT
     1081 AACCTTGGGG ATGGACGAAC TTTACAAATA ATAAtagcat aaccccttgg ggcctctaaa
     1141 cgggtcttga ggggtttttt gctgaaacct caggcatttg agaagcacac ggtcacactg
     1201 cttccggtag tcaataaacc ggtaaaccag caatagacat aagcggctat ttaacgaccc
     1261 tgccctgaac cgacgacaag ctgacgaccg ggtctccgca agtggcactt ttcggggaaa
     1321 tgtgcgcgga acccctattt gtttattttt ctaaatacat tcaaatatgt atccgctcat
     1381 gaattaattc ttagaaaaac tcatcgagca tcaaatgaaa ctgcaattta ttcatatcag
     1441 gattatcaat accatatttt tgaaaaagcc gtttctgtaa tgaaggagaa aactcaccga
     1501 ggcagttcca taggatggca agatcctggt atcggtctgc gattccgact cgtccaacat
     1561 caatacaacc tattaatttc ccctcgtcaa aaataaggtt atcaagtgag aaatcaccat
     1621 gagtgacgac tgaatccggt gagaatggca aaagtttatg catttctttc cagacttgtt
     1681 caacaggcca gccattacgc tcgtcatcaa aatcactcgc atcaaccaaa ccgttattca
     1741 ttcgtgattg cgcctgagcg agacgaaata cgcggtcgct gttaaaagga caattacaaa
     1801 caggaatcga atgcaaccgg cgcaggaaca ctgccagcgc atcaacaata ttttcacctg
     1861 aatcaggata ttcttctaat acctggaatg ctgttttccc ggggatcgca gtggtgagta
     1921 accatgcatc atcaggagta cggataaaat gcttgatggt cggaagaggc ataaattccg
     1981 tcagccagtt tagtctgacc atctcatctg taacatcatt ggcaacgcta cctttgccat
     2041 gtttcagaaa caactctggc gcatcgggct tcccatacaa tcgatagatt gtcgcacctg
     2101 attgcccgac attatcgcga gcccatttat acccatataa atcagcatcc atgttggaat
     2161 ttaatcgcgg cctagagcaa gacgtttccc gttgaatatg gctcatactc ttcctttttc
     2221 aatattattg aagcatttat cagggttatt gtctcatgag cggatacata tttgaatgta
     2281 tttagaaaaa taaacaaata ggcatgctag cgcagaaacg tcctagaaga tgccaggagg
     2341 atacttagca gagagacaat aaggccggag cgaagccgtt tttccatagg ctccgccccc
     2401 ctgacgaaca tcacgaaatc tgacgctcaa atcagtggtg gcgaaacccg acaggactat
     2461 aaagatacca ggcgtttccc cctgatggct ccctcttgcg ctctcctgtt cccgtcctgc
     2521 ggcgtccgtg ttgtggtgga ggctttaccc aaatcaccac gtcccgttcc gtgtagacag
     2581 ttcgctccaa gctgggctgt gtgcaagaac cccccgttca gcccgactgc tgcgccttat
     2641 ccggtaacta tcatcttgag tccaacccgg aaagacacga caaaacgcca ctggcagcag
     2701 ccattggtaa ctgagaatta gtggatttag atatcgagag tcttgaagtg gtggcctaac
     2761 agaggctaca ctgaaaggac agtatttggt atctgcgctc cactaaagcc agttaccagg
     2821 ttaagcagtt ccccaactga cttaaccttc gatcaaaccg cctccccagg cggttttttc
     2881 gtttacagag caggagatta cgacgatcgt aaaaggatct caagaagatc ctttacggat
     2941 tcccgacacc atcactctag atttcagtgc aatttatctc ttcaaatgta gcacctgaag
     3001 tcagccccat acgatataag ttgtaattct catgttagtc atgccccgcg cccaccggaa
     3061 ggagctgact gggttgaagg ctctcaaggg catcggtcga gatcccggtg cctaatgagt
     3121 gagctaactt acattaattg cgttgcgctc actgcccgct ttccagtcgg gaaacctgtc
     3181 gtgccagctg cattaatgaa tcggccaacg cgcggggaga ggcggtttgc gtattgggcg
     3241 ccagggtggt ttttcttttc accagtgaga cgggcaacag ctgattgccc ttcaccgcct
     3301 ggccctgaga gagttgcagc aagcggtcca cgctggtttg ccccagcagg cgaaaatcct
     3361 gtttgatggt ggttaacggc gggatataac atgagctgtc ttcggtatcg tcgtatccca
     3421 ctaccgagat gtccgcacca acgcgcagcc cggactcggt aatggcgcgc attgcgccca
     3481 gcgccatctg atcgttggca accagcatcg cagtgggaac gatgccctca ttcagcattt
     3541 gcatggtttg ttgaaaaccg gacatggcac tccagtcgcc ttcccgttcc gctatcggct
     3601 gaatttgatt gcgagtgaga tatttatgcc agccagccag acgcagacgc gccgagacag
     3661 aacttaatgg gcccgctaac agcgcgattt gctggtgacc caatgcgacc agatgctcca
     3721 cgcccagtcg cgtaccgtct tcatgggaga aaataatact gttgatgggt gtctggtcag
     3781 agacatcaag aaataacgcc ggaacattag tgcaggcagc ttccacagca atggcatcct
     3841 ggtcatccag cggatagtta atgatcagcc cactgacgcg ttgcgcgaga agattgtgca
     3901 ccgccgcttt acaggcttcg acgccgcttc gttctaccat cgacaccacc acgctggcac
     3961 ccagttgatc ggcgcgagat ttaatcgccg cgacaatttg cgacggcgcg tgcagggcca
     4021 gactggaggt ggcaacgcca atcagcaacg actgtttgcc cgccagttgt tgtgccacgc
     4081 ggttgggaat gtaattcagc tccgccatcg ccgcttccac tttttcccgc gttttcgcag
     4141 aaacgtggct ggcctggttc accacgcggg aaacggtctg ataagagaca ccggcatact
     4201 ctgcgacatc gtataacgtt actggtttca c
//
