# Supplementary material for: Genetically encoded RNA strand exchange circuits for programmable protein expression and computation in cells
Source: bioRxiv preprint, doi:10.1101/2025.09.24.678369, version 1 (2025-09-24)
Supplement: Plasmid GenBank files [file 678369_file04.zip › Supplementary File 2/pCOLA - (G_1_7-ASV) Gu7rbs2 s4 R3 CFP_ASV T7t.gb]

LOCUS       pCOLA_-_(G_1_7-ASV)_G{u 4270 bp ds-DNA     circular     21-SEP-2025
DEFINITION  .
FEATURES             Location/Qualifiers
     primer          32..55
                     /label="Duet_seq_fwd"
                     /note="sequence: cgctatcatgccataccgcgaaag"
                     /ApEinfo_revcolor="#faac61"
                     /ApEinfo_fwdcolor="#faac61"
     primer          complement(82..132)
                     /label="pDuet_BB_rev_ga4"
                     /note="sequence: GACAGTTAGCCCAGAGCAGCGTTAGACTTcataagggagagcgtcgagatc"
                     /ApEinfo_revcolor="#b1ff67"
                     /ApEinfo_fwdcolor="#b1ff67"
     primer          complement(114..132)
                     /label="ga4_rev"
                     /note="sequence: gacagttagcccagagcag"
                     /ApEinfo_revcolor="#c7b0e3"
                     /ApEinfo_fwdcolor="#c7b0e3"
     misc_feature    206..222
                     /label="T7 promoter"
                     /ApEinfo_revcolor="#9eafd2"
                     /ApEinfo_fwdcolor="#9eafd2"
     misc_feature    275..338
                     /label="HDV R3"
                     /ApEinfo_revcolor="#9eafd2"
                     /ApEinfo_fwdcolor="#9eafd2"
     primer          complement(293..311)
                     /label="G2U_RoR3_revUS"
                     /note="sequence: GTCGGACCGCGAGGAGGTG"
                     /ApEinfo_revcolor="#c7b0e3"
                     /ApEinfo_fwdcolor="#c7b0e3"
     primer          complement(312..335)
                     /label="G2U_RoR3_rev"
                     /note="sequence: CCTTAACCTACCGAAGTAGCCCAG"
                     /ApEinfo_revcolor="#ff9ccd"
                     /ApEinfo_fwdcolor="#ff9ccd"
     primer          312..338
                     /label="G2U_R3_fwd"
                     /note="sequence: CTGGGCTACTTCGGTAGGTTAAGGCAC"
                     /ApEinfo_revcolor="#75c6a9"
                     /ApEinfo_fwdcolor="#75c6a9"
     RBS             359..364
                     /label="RBS6s"
                     /ApEinfo_revcolor="#f58a5e"
                     /ApEinfo_fwdcolor="#f58a5e"
     CDS             392..1108
                     /label="sCFP3A"
                     /ApEinfo_revcolor="#84b0dc"
                     /ApEinfo_fwdcolor="#84b0dc"
                     /translation="LVSKGEELFTGVVPILVELDGDVNGHKFSVSGEGEGDATYGKLTLKFICTTGKLPVPWPTLVTTLTWGVQCFARYPDHMKQHDFFKSAMPEGYVQERTIFFKDDGNYKTRAEVKFEGDTLVNRIELKGIDFKEDGNILGHKLEYNYISDNVYITADKQKNGIKANFKIRHNIEDGGVQLADHYQQNTPIGDGPVLLPDNHYLSTQSKLSKDPNEKRDHMVLLEFVTAAGITLGMDELYK"
     misc_feature    1109..1147
                     /label="ASV_deg_tag"
                     /ApEinfo_revcolor="#b4abac"
                     /ApEinfo_fwdcolor="#b4abac"
     CDS             1109..1153
                     /label="ASV_deg_tag"
                     /ApEinfo_revcolor="#84b0dc"
                     /ApEinfo_fwdcolor="#84b0dc"
                     /translation="RPAANDENYAASV**"
     primer          complement(1154..1157)
                     /label="T7\Terminator\primer"
                     /ApEinfo_revcolor="#ffef86"
                     /ApEinfo_fwdcolor="#ffef86"
     terminator      1154..1200
                     /label="T7\Terminator"
                     /ApEinfo_revcolor="#f8d3a9"
                     /ApEinfo_fwdcolor="#f8d3a9"
     primer          1171..1190
                     /label="Duet_BB_T7t_fwd"
                     /note="sequence: gcctctaaacgggtcttgag"
                     /ApEinfo_revcolor="#c7b0e3"
                     /ApEinfo_fwdcolor="#c7b0e3"
     primer          1201..1225
                     /label="pDuet_BB_ds_fwd"
                     /note="sequence: ctgaaacctcaggcatttgagaagc"
                     /ApEinfo_revcolor="#b1ff67"
                     /ApEinfo_fwdcolor="#b1ff67"
     primer          complement(1230..1252)
                     /label="Duet_seq_rev"
                     /note="sequence: tgactaccggaagcagtgtgacc"
                     /ApEinfo_revcolor="#c6c9d1"
                     /ApEinfo_fwdcolor="#c6c9d1"
     CDS             complement(1430..2245)
                     /label="Kan"
                     /ApEinfo_revcolor="#f58a5e"
                     /ApEinfo_fwdcolor="#f58a5e"
     primer          complement(1439..1473)
                     /label="RSF_kanR_rev"
                     /note="sequence: tgaataaattgcagtttcatttgatgctcgatgag"
                     /ApEinfo_revcolor="#84b0dc"
                     /ApEinfo_fwdcolor="#84b0dc"
     RBS             complement(2251..2255)
                     /label="RBS"
                     /ApEinfo_revcolor="#ffef86"
                     /ApEinfo_fwdcolor="#ffef86"
     -10_signal      complement(2287..2293)
                     /label="-10\Ap"
                     /ApEinfo_revcolor="#9eafd2"
                     /ApEinfo_fwdcolor="#9eafd2"
     -35_signal      complement(2310..2315)
                     /label="-35\Ap"
                     /ApEinfo_revcolor="#b1ff67"
                     /ApEinfo_fwdcolor="#b1ff67"
     rep_origin      2355..2990
                     /label="ColA\ori"
                     /ApEinfo_revcolor="#b7e6d7"
                     /ApEinfo_fwdcolor="#b7e6d7"
     CDS             complement(3188..4270)
                     /label="lacI"
                     /ApEinfo_revcolor="#d6b295"
                     /ApEinfo_fwdcolor="#d6b295"
ORIGIN
        1 attcaccacc ctgaattgac tctcttccgg gcgctatcat gccataccgc gaaaggtttt
       61 gcgccattcg atggtgtccg ggatctcgac gctctccctt atgaagtcta acgctgctct
      121 gggctaactg tccgcatcta gacttaactg agatattacc atagatgact agccattcct
      181 ctagatacta cgactagcat acTTCTAATA CGACTCACTA TAGGGAGATT CGTCTCCCAC
      241 TACATCCACA TACTACCTCC TATACATAAC ATTCGGGTCG GCATGGCATG TGCACCTCCT
      301 CGCGGTCCGA CCTGGGCTAC TTCGGTAGGC TAAGGCACAA TCTGATGTTG TTATGTGTAG
      361 GAGGATATAA ATGAAACAGA ACAAAGAACA GTTAGTCAGT AAAGGTGAAG AATTATTTAC
      421 CGGTGTTGTA CCGATATTAG TCGAACTGGA CGGTGACGTA AACGGACATA AGTTCTCTGT
      481 AAGTGGAGAA GGTGAAGGGG ATGCCACCTA CGGGAAATTG ACGCTGAAAT TTATTTGCAC
      541 GACAGGGAAA CTGCCAGTCC CCTGGCCTAC TCTGGTAACC ACACTTACGT GGGGGGTTCA
      601 GTGCTTTGCA CGCTATCCCG ACCATATGAA GCAGCACGAT TTTTTCAAAT CTGCGATGCC
      661 GGAGGGCTAT GTGCAAGAAC GGACCATTTT CTTTAAGGAC GATGGTAACT ATAAAACTCG
      721 CGCCGAAGTT AAATTTGAAG GTGACACTTT GGTCAACCGT ATAGAACTGA AGGGGATAGA
      781 TTTTAAGGAA GATGGTAATA TCCTTGGTCA CAAGTTGGAA TACAACTACA TCAGCGATAA
      841 TGTATACATC ACAGCCGACA AGCAAAAAAA CGGTATCAAA GCAAACTTCA AAATACGTCA
      901 CAACATCGAG GACGGTGGAG TCCAGCTGGC CGACCACTAC CAGCAGAACA CCCCAATAGG
      961 CGACGGACCT GTTCTTCTGC CAGACAACCA CTACCTTTCG ACTCAATCAA AGCTTTCAAA
     1021 GGATCCTAAC GAGAAACGGG ATCATATGGT GTTGCTTGAG TTCGTTACGG CAGCTGGTAT
     1081 AACCTTGGGG ATGGACGAAC TTTACAAAAG GCCTGCAGCA AACGACGAAA ACTACGCTGC
     1141 ATCAGTTTAA TAAtagcata accccttggg gcctctaaac gggtcttgag gggttttttg
     1201 ctgaaacctc aggcatttga gaagcacacg gtcacactgc ttccggtagt caataaaccg
     1261 gtaaaccagc aatagacata agcggctatt taacgaccct gccctgaacc gacgacaagc
     1321 tgacgaccgg gtctccgcaa gtggcacttt tcggggaaat gtgcgcggaa cccctatttg
     1381 tttatttttc taaatacatt caaatatgta tccgctcatg aattaattct tagaaaaact
     1441 catcgagcat caaatgaaac tgcaatttat tcatatcagg attatcaata ccatattttt
     1501 gaaaaagccg tttctgtaat gaaggagaaa actcaccgag gcagttccat aggatggcaa
     1561 gatcctggta tcggtctgcg attccgactc gtccaacatc aatacaacct attaatttcc
     1621 cctcgtcaaa aataaggtta tcaagtgaga aatcaccatg agtgacgact gaatccggtg
     1681 agaatggcaa aagtttatgc atttctttcc agacttgttc aacaggccag ccattacgct
     1741 cgtcatcaaa atcactcgca tcaaccaaac cgttattcat tcgtgattgc gcctgagcga
     1801 gacgaaatac gcggtcgctg ttaaaaggac aattacaaac aggaatcgaa tgcaaccggc
     1861 gcaggaacac tgccagcgca tcaacaatat tttcacctga atcaggatat tcttctaata
     1921 cctggaatgc tgttttcccg gggatcgcag tggtgagtaa ccatgcatca tcaggagtac
     1981 ggataaaatg cttgatggtc ggaagaggca taaattccgt cagccagttt agtctgacca
     2041 tctcatctgt aacatcattg gcaacgctac ctttgccatg tttcagaaac aactctggcg
     2101 catcgggctt cccatacaat cgatagattg tcgcacctga ttgcccgaca ttatcgcgag
     2161 cccatttata cccatataaa tcagcatcca tgttggaatt taatcgcggc ctagagcaag
     2221 acgtttcccg ttgaatatgg ctcatactct tcctttttca atattattga agcatttatc
     2281 agggttattg tctcatgagc ggatacatat ttgaatgtat ttagaaaaat aaacaaatag
     2341 gcatgctagc gcagaaacgt cctagaagat gccaggagga tacttagcag agagacaata
     2401 aggccggagc gaagccgttt ttccataggc tccgcccccc tgacgaacat cacgaaatct
     2461 gacgctcaaa tcagtggtgg cgaaacccga caggactata aagataccag gcgtttcccc
     2521 ctgatggctc cctcttgcgc tctcctgttc ccgtcctgcg gcgtccgtgt tgtggtggag
     2581 gctttaccca aatcaccacg tcccgttccg tgtagacagt tcgctccaag ctgggctgtg
     2641 tgcaagaacc ccccgttcag cccgactgct gcgccttatc cggtaactat catcttgagt
     2701 ccaacccgga aagacacgac aaaacgccac tggcagcagc cattggtaac tgagaattag
     2761 tggatttaga tatcgagagt cttgaagtgg tggcctaaca gaggctacac tgaaaggaca
     2821 gtatttggta tctgcgctcc actaaagcca gttaccaggt taagcagttc cccaactgac
     2881 ttaaccttcg atcaaaccgc ctccccaggc ggttttttcg tttacagagc aggagattac
     2941 gacgatcgta aaaggatctc aagaagatcc tttacggatt cccgacacca tcactctaga
     3001 tttcagtgca atttatctct tcaaatgtag cacctgaagt cagccccata cgatataagt
     3061 tgtaattctc atgttagtca tgccccgcgc ccaccggaag gagctgactg ggttgaaggc
     3121 tctcaagggc atcggtcgag atcccggtgc ctaatgagtg agctaactta cattaattgc
     3181 gttgcgctca ctgcccgctt tccagtcggg aaacctgtcg tgccagctgc attaatgaat
     3241 cggccaacgc gcggggagag gcggtttgcg tattgggcgc cagggtggtt tttcttttca
     3301 ccagtgagac gggcaacagc tgattgccct tcaccgcctg gccctgagag agttgcagca
     3361 agcggtccac gctggtttgc cccagcaggc gaaaatcctg tttgatggtg gttaacggcg
     3421 ggatataaca tgagctgtct tcggtatcgt cgtatcccac taccgagatg tccgcaccaa
     3481 cgcgcagccc ggactcggta atggcgcgca ttgcgcccag cgccatctga tcgttggcaa
     3541 ccagcatcgc agtgggaacg atgccctcat tcagcatttg catggtttgt tgaaaaccgg
     3601 acatggcact ccagtcgcct tcccgttccg ctatcggctg aatttgattg cgagtgagat
     3661 atttatgcca gccagccaga cgcagacgcg ccgagacaga acttaatggg cccgctaaca
     3721 gcgcgatttg ctggtgaccc aatgcgacca gatgctccac gcccagtcgc gtaccgtctt
     3781 catgggagaa aataatactg ttgatgggtg tctggtcaga gacatcaaga aataacgccg
     3841 gaacattagt gcaggcagct tccacagcaa tggcatcctg gtcatccagc ggatagttaa
     3901 tgatcagccc actgacgcgt tgcgcgagaa gattgtgcac cgccgcttta caggcttcga
     3961 cgccgcttcg ttctaccatc gacaccacca cgctggcacc cagttgatcg gcgcgagatt
     4021 taatcgccgc gacaatttgc gacggcgcgt gcagggccag actggaggtg gcaacgccaa
     4081 tcagcaacga ctgtttgccc gccagttgtt gtgccacgcg gttgggaatg taattcagct
     4141 ccgccatcgc cgcttccact ttttcccgcg ttttcgcaga aacgtggctg gcctggttca
     4201 ccacgcggga aacggtctga taagagacac cggcatactc tgcgacatcg tataacgtta
     4261 ctggtttcac
//
