# Supplementary material for: Genetically encoded RNA strand exchange circuits for programmable protein expression and computation in cells
Source: bioRxiv preprint, doi:10.1101/2025.09.24.678369, version 1 (2025-09-24)
Supplement: Plasmid GenBank files [file 678369_file04.zip › Supplementary File 2/pCOLA - (G_1_v) Gv1rbs2 s4 R3 CFP T7t.gb]

LOCUS       pCOLA_-_(G_1_v)_G{v1,rb 4231 bp ds-DNA     circular     21-SEP-2025
DEFINITION  .
FEATURES             Location/Qualifiers
     primer          32..55
                     /label="Duet_seq_fwd"
                     /note="sequence: cgctatcatgccataccgcgaaag"
                     /ApEinfo_revcolor="#faac61"
                     /ApEinfo_fwdcolor="#faac61"
     primer          complement(82..132)
                     /label="pDuet_BB_rev_ga4"
                     /note="sequence: GACAGTTAGCCCAGAGCAGCGTTAGACTTcataagggagagcgtcgagatc"
                     /ApEinfo_revcolor="#b1ff67"
                     /ApEinfo_fwdcolor="#b1ff67"
     primer          complement(114..132)
                     /label="ga4_rev"
                     /note="sequence: gacagttagcccagagcag"
                     /ApEinfo_revcolor="#c7b0e3"
                     /ApEinfo_fwdcolor="#c7b0e3"
     misc_feature    206..222
                     /label="T7 promoter"
                     /ApEinfo_revcolor="#9eafd2"
                     /ApEinfo_fwdcolor="#9eafd2"
     misc_feature    275..338
                     /label="HDV R3"
                     /ApEinfo_revcolor="#9eafd2"
                     /ApEinfo_fwdcolor="#9eafd2"
     primer          complement(293..311)
                     /label="G2U_RoR3_revUS"
                     /note="sequence: GTCGGACCGCGAGGAGGTG"
                     /ApEinfo_revcolor="#c7b0e3"
                     /ApEinfo_fwdcolor="#c7b0e3"
     primer          complement(312..335)
                     /label="G2U_RoR3_rev"
                     /note="sequence: CCTTAACCTACCGAAGTAGCCCAG"
                     /ApEinfo_revcolor="#ff9ccd"
                     /ApEinfo_fwdcolor="#ff9ccd"
     primer          312..338
                     /label="G2U_R3_fwd"
                     /note="sequence: CTGGGCTACTTCGGTAGGTTAAGGCAC"
                     /ApEinfo_revcolor="#75c6a9"
                     /ApEinfo_fwdcolor="#75c6a9"
     RBS             359..364
                     /label="RBS6s"
                     /ApEinfo_revcolor="#f58a5e"
                     /ApEinfo_fwdcolor="#f58a5e"
     primer          365..394
                     /label="THE_lkr_fwd"
                     /note="sequence: ATATAAATGAAACAGAACAAAGAACAGTTA"
                     /ApEinfo_revcolor="#75c6a9"
                     /ApEinfo_fwdcolor="#75c6a9"
     CDS             392..1114
                     /label="Translation 392-1114"
                     /translation="LVSKGEELFTGVVPILVELDGDVNGHKFSVSGEGEGDATYGKLTLKFICTTGKLPVPWPTLVTTLTWGVQCFARYPDHMKQHDFFKSAMPEGYVQERTIFFKDDGNYKTRAEVKFEGDTLVNRIELKGIDFKEDGNILGHKLEYNYISDNVYITADKQKNGIKANFKIRHNIEDGGVQLADHYQQNTPIGDGPVLLPDNHYLSTQSKLSKDPNEKRDHMVLLEFVTAAGITLGMDELYK**"
     misc_feature    392..1114
                     /label="sCFP3A_2tta"
     primer          complement(1115..1118)
                     /label="T7\Terminator\primer"
                     /ApEinfo_revcolor="#ffef86"
                     /ApEinfo_fwdcolor="#ffef86"
     terminator      1115..1161
                     /label="T7\Terminator"
                     /ApEinfo_revcolor="#f8d3a9"
                     /ApEinfo_fwdcolor="#f8d3a9"
     primer          1132..1151
                     /label="Duet_BB_T7t_fwd"
                     /note="sequence: gcctctaaacgggtcttgag"
                     /ApEinfo_revcolor="#c7b0e3"
                     /ApEinfo_fwdcolor="#c7b0e3"
     primer          1162..1186
                     /label="pDuet_BB_ds_fwd"
                     /note="sequence: ctgaaacctcaggcatttgagaagc"
                     /ApEinfo_revcolor="#b1ff67"
                     /ApEinfo_fwdcolor="#b1ff67"
     primer          complement(1191..1213)
                     /label="Duet_seq_rev"
                     /note="sequence: tgactaccggaagcagtgtgacc"
                     /ApEinfo_revcolor="#c6c9d1"
                     /ApEinfo_fwdcolor="#c6c9d1"
     CDS             complement(1391..2206)
                     /label="Kan"
                     /ApEinfo_revcolor="#f58a5e"
                     /ApEinfo_fwdcolor="#f58a5e"
     primer          complement(1400..1434)
                     /label="RSF_kanR_rev"
                     /note="sequence: tgaataaattgcagtttcatttgatgctcgatgag"
                     /ApEinfo_revcolor="#84b0dc"
                     /ApEinfo_fwdcolor="#84b0dc"
     RBS             complement(2212..2216)
                     /label="RBS"
                     /ApEinfo_revcolor="#ffef86"
                     /ApEinfo_fwdcolor="#ffef86"
     -10_signal      complement(2248..2254)
                     /label="-10\Ap"
                     /ApEinfo_revcolor="#9eafd2"
                     /ApEinfo_fwdcolor="#9eafd2"
     -35_signal      complement(2271..2276)
                     /label="-35\Ap"
                     /ApEinfo_revcolor="#b1ff67"
                     /ApEinfo_fwdcolor="#b1ff67"
     rep_origin      2316..2951
                     /label="ColA\ori"
                     /ApEinfo_revcolor="#b7e6d7"
                     /ApEinfo_fwdcolor="#b7e6d7"
     CDS             complement(3149..4231)
                     /label="lacI"
                     /ApEinfo_revcolor="#d6b295"
                     /ApEinfo_fwdcolor="#d6b295"
ORIGIN
        1 attcaccacc ctgaattgac tctcttccgg gcgctatcat gccataccgc gaaaggtttt
       61 gcgccattcg atggtgtccg ggatctcgac gctctccctt atgaagtcta acgctgctct
      121 gggctaactg tccgcatcta gacttaactg agatattacc atagatgact agccattcct
      181 ctagatacta cgactagcat acTTCTAATA CGACTCACTA TAGGGAGATT CGTCTCCCAC
      241 TACATCCACA TACTACCTCC TTTACTTCAC ATTCGGGTCG GCATGGCATG TGCACCTCCT
      301 CGCGGTCCGA CCTGGGCTAC TTCGGTAGGC TAAGGCACAA TCAGGATTTG TGAAGTGAAG
      361 GAGGATATAA ATGAAACAGA ACAAAGAACA GTTAGTCAGT AAAGGTGAAG AATTATTTAC
      421 CGGTGTTGTA CCGATATTAG TCGAACTGGA CGGTGACGTA AACGGACATA AGTTCTCTGT
      481 AAGTGGAGAA GGTGAAGGGG ATGCCACCTA CGGGAAATTG ACGCTGAAAT TTATTTGCAC
      541 GACAGGGAAA CTGCCAGTCC CCTGGCCTAC TCTGGTAACC ACACTTACGT GGGGGGTTCA
      601 GTGCTTTGCA CGCTATCCCG ACCATATGAA GCAGCACGAT TTTTTCAAAT CTGCGATGCC
      661 GGAGGGCTAT GTGCAAGAAC GGACCATTTT CTTTAAGGAC GATGGTAACT ATAAAACTCG
      721 CGCCGAAGTT AAATTTGAAG GTGACACTTT GGTCAACCGT ATAGAACTGA AGGGGATAGA
      781 TTTTAAGGAA GATGGTAATA TCCTTGGTCA CAAGTTGGAA TACAACTACA TCAGCGATAA
      841 TGTATACATC ACAGCCGACA AGCAAAAAAA CGGTATCAAA GCAAACTTCA AAATACGTCA
      901 CAACATCGAG GACGGTGGAG TCCAGCTGGC CGACCACTAC CAGCAGAACA CCCCAATAGG
      961 CGACGGACCT GTTCTTCTGC CAGACAACCA CTACCTTTCG ACTCAATCAA AGCTTTCAAA
     1021 GGATCCTAAC GAGAAACGGG ATCATATGGT GTTGCTTGAG TTCGTTACGG CAGCTGGTAT
     1081 AACCTTGGGG ATGGACGAAC TTTACAAATA ATAAtagcat aaccccttgg ggcctctaaa
     1141 cgggtcttga ggggtttttt gctgaaacct caggcatttg agaagcacac ggtcacactg
     1201 cttccggtag tcaataaacc ggtaaaccag caatagacat aagcggctat ttaacgaccc
     1261 tgccctgaac cgacgacaag ctgacgaccg ggtctccgca agtggcactt ttcggggaaa
     1321 tgtgcgcgga acccctattt gtttattttt ctaaatacat tcaaatatgt atccgctcat
     1381 gaattaattc ttagaaaaac tcatcgagca tcaaatgaaa ctgcaattta ttcatatcag
     1441 gattatcaat accatatttt tgaaaaagcc gtttctgtaa tgaaggagaa aactcaccga
     1501 ggcagttcca taggatggca agatcctggt atcggtctgc gattccgact cgtccaacat
     1561 caatacaacc tattaatttc ccctcgtcaa aaataaggtt atcaagtgag aaatcaccat
     1621 gagtgacgac tgaatccggt gagaatggca aaagtttatg catttctttc cagacttgtt
     1681 caacaggcca gccattacgc tcgtcatcaa aatcactcgc atcaaccaaa ccgttattca
     1741 ttcgtgattg cgcctgagcg agacgaaata cgcggtcgct gttaaaagga caattacaaa
     1801 caggaatcga atgcaaccgg cgcaggaaca ctgccagcgc atcaacaata ttttcacctg
     1861 aatcaggata ttcttctaat acctggaatg ctgttttccc ggggatcgca gtggtgagta
     1921 accatgcatc atcaggagta cggataaaat gcttgatggt cggaagaggc ataaattccg
     1981 tcagccagtt tagtctgacc atctcatctg taacatcatt ggcaacgcta cctttgccat
     2041 gtttcagaaa caactctggc gcatcgggct tcccatacaa tcgatagatt gtcgcacctg
     2101 attgcccgac attatcgcga gcccatttat acccatataa atcagcatcc atgttggaat
     2161 ttaatcgcgg cctagagcaa gacgtttccc gttgaatatg gctcatactc ttcctttttc
     2221 aatattattg aagcatttat cagggttatt gtctcatgag cggatacata tttgaatgta
     2281 tttagaaaaa taaacaaata ggcatgctag cgcagaaacg tcctagaaga tgccaggagg
     2341 atacttagca gagagacaat aaggccggag cgaagccgtt tttccatagg ctccgccccc
     2401 ctgacgaaca tcacgaaatc tgacgctcaa atcagtggtg gcgaaacccg acaggactat
     2461 aaagatacca ggcgtttccc cctgatggct ccctcttgcg ctctcctgtt cccgtcctgc
     2521 ggcgtccgtg ttgtggtgga ggctttaccc aaatcaccac gtcccgttcc gtgtagacag
     2581 ttcgctccaa gctgggctgt gtgcaagaac cccccgttca gcccgactgc tgcgccttat
     2641 ccggtaacta tcatcttgag tccaacccgg aaagacacga caaaacgcca ctggcagcag
     2701 ccattggtaa ctgagaatta gtggatttag atatcgagag tcttgaagtg gtggcctaac
     2761 agaggctaca ctgaaaggac agtatttggt atctgcgctc cactaaagcc agttaccagg
     2821 ttaagcagtt ccccaactga cttaaccttc gatcaaaccg cctccccagg cggttttttc
     2881 gtttacagag caggagatta cgacgatcgt aaaaggatct caagaagatc ctttacggat
     2941 tcccgacacc atcactctag atttcagtgc aatttatctc ttcaaatgta gcacctgaag
     3001 tcagccccat acgatataag ttgtaattct catgttagtc atgccccgcg cccaccggaa
     3061 ggagctgact gggttgaagg ctctcaaggg catcggtcga gatcccggtg cctaatgagt
     3121 gagctaactt acattaattg cgttgcgctc actgcccgct ttccagtcgg gaaacctgtc
     3181 gtgccagctg cattaatgaa tcggccaacg cgcggggaga ggcggtttgc gtattgggcg
     3241 ccagggtggt ttttcttttc accagtgaga cgggcaacag ctgattgccc ttcaccgcct
     3301 ggccctgaga gagttgcagc aagcggtcca cgctggtttg ccccagcagg cgaaaatcct
     3361 gtttgatggt ggttaacggc gggatataac atgagctgtc ttcggtatcg tcgtatccca
     3421 ctaccgagat gtccgcacca acgcgcagcc cggactcggt aatggcgcgc attgcgccca
     3481 gcgccatctg atcgttggca accagcatcg cagtgggaac gatgccctca ttcagcattt
     3541 gcatggtttg ttgaaaaccg gacatggcac tccagtcgcc ttcccgttcc gctatcggct
     3601 gaatttgatt gcgagtgaga tatttatgcc agccagccag acgcagacgc gccgagacag
     3661 aacttaatgg gcccgctaac agcgcgattt gctggtgacc caatgcgacc agatgctcca
     3721 cgcccagtcg cgtaccgtct tcatgggaga aaataatact gttgatgggt gtctggtcag
     3781 agacatcaag aaataacgcc ggaacattag tgcaggcagc ttccacagca atggcatcct
     3841 ggtcatccag cggatagtta atgatcagcc cactgacgcg ttgcgcgaga agattgtgca
     3901 ccgccgcttt acaggcttcg acgccgcttc gttctaccat cgacaccacc acgctggcac
     3961 ccagttgatc ggcgcgagat ttaatcgccg cgacaatttg cgacggcgcg tgcagggcca
     4021 gactggaggt ggcaacgcca atcagcaacg actgtttgcc cgccagttgt tgtgccacgc
     4081 ggttgggaat gtaattcagc tccgccatcg ccgcttccac tttttcccgc gttttcgcag
     4141 aaacgtggct ggcctggttc accacgcggg aaacggtctg ataagagaca ccggcatact
     4201 ctgcgacatc gtataacgtt actggtttca c
//
