# Supplementary material for: Genetically encoded RNA strand exchange circuits for programmable protein expression and computation in cells
Source: bioRxiv preprint, doi:10.1101/2025.09.24.678369, version 1 (2025-09-24)
Supplement: Plasmid GenBank files [file 678369_file04.zip › Supplementary File 2/pCOLA - (G_1_v4) Gv1rbs2 s4v R3 CFP T7t.gb]

LOCUS       pCOLA_-_(G_1_v4)_G{v1,r 4231 bp ds-DNA     circular     21-SEP-2025
DEFINITION  .
FEATURES             Location/Qualifiers
     primer          32..55
                     /label="Duet_seq_fwd"
                     /note="sequence: cgctatcatgccataccgcgaaag"
                     /ApEinfo_revcolor="#faac61"
                     /ApEinfo_fwdcolor="#faac61"
     primer          complement(82..132)
                     /label="pDuet_BB_rev_ga4"
                     /note="sequence: GACAGTTAGCCCAGAGCAGCGTTAGACTTcataagggagagcgtcgagatc"
                     /ApEinfo_revcolor="#b1ff67"
                     /ApEinfo_fwdcolor="#b1ff67"
     primer          complement(114..132)
                     /label="ga4_rev"
                     /note="sequence: gacagttagcccagagcag"
                     /ApEinfo_revcolor="#c7b0e3"
                     /ApEinfo_fwdcolor="#c7b0e3"
     misc_feature    206..222
                     /label="T7 promoter"
                     /ApEinfo_revcolor="#9eafd2"
                     /ApEinfo_fwdcolor="#9eafd2"
     misc_feature    275..338
                     /label="HDV R3"
                     /ApEinfo_revcolor="#9eafd2"
                     /ApEinfo_fwdcolor="#9eafd2"
     primer          complement(293..311)
                     /label="G2U_RoR3_revUS"
                     /note="sequence: GTCGGACCGCGAGGAGGTG"
                     /ApEinfo_revcolor="#c7b0e3"
                     /ApEinfo_fwdcolor="#c7b0e3"
     primer          complement(312..335)
                     /label="G2U_RoR3_rev"
                     /note="sequence: CCTTAACCTACCGAAGTAGCCCAG"
                     /ApEinfo_revcolor="#ff9ccd"
                     /ApEinfo_fwdcolor="#ff9ccd"
     primer          312..338
                     /label="G2U_R3_fwd"
                     /note="sequence: CTGGGCTACTTCGGTAGGTTAAGGCAC"
                     /ApEinfo_revcolor="#75c6a9"
                     /ApEinfo_fwdcolor="#75c6a9"
     RBS             359..364
                     /label="RBS6s"
                     /ApEinfo_revcolor="#f58a5e"
                     /ApEinfo_fwdcolor="#f58a5e"
     primer          365..394
                     /label="THE_lkr_fwd"
                     /note="sequence: ATATAAATGAAACAGAACAAAGAACAGTTA"
                     /ApEinfo_revcolor="#75c6a9"
                     /ApEinfo_fwdcolor="#75c6a9"
     CDS             392..1114
                     /label="Translation 392-1114"
                     /translation="LVSKGEELFTGVVPILVELDGDVNGHKFSVSGEGEGDATYGKLTLKFICTTGKLPVPWPTLVTTLTWGVQCFARYPDHMKQHDFFKSAMPEGYVQERTIFFKDDGNYKTRAEVKFEGDTLVNRIELKGIDFKEDGNILGHKLEYNYISDNVYITADKQKNGIKANFKIRHNIEDGGVQLADHYQQNTPIGDGPVLLPDNHYLSTQSKLSKDPNEKRDHMVLLEFVTAAGITLGMDELYK**"
     misc_feature    392..1114
                     /label="sCFP3A_2tta"
     primer          complement(1115..1118)
                     /label="T7\Terminator\primer"
                     /ApEinfo_revcolor="#ffef86"
                     /ApEinfo_fwdcolor="#ffef86"
     terminator      1115..1161
                     /label="T7\Terminator"
                     /ApEinfo_revcolor="#f8d3a9"
                     /ApEinfo_fwdcolor="#f8d3a9"
     primer          1132..1151
                     /label="Duet_BB_T7t_fwd"
                     /note="sequence: gcctctaaacgggtcttgag"
                     /ApEinfo_revcolor="#c7b0e3"
                     /ApEinfo_fwdcolor="#c7b0e3"
     primer          1162..1186
                     /label="pDuet_BB_ds_fwd"
                     /note="sequence: ctgaaacctcaggcatttgagaagc"
                     /ApEinfo_revcolor="#b1ff67"
                     /ApEinfo_fwdcolor="#b1ff67"
     primer          complement(1191..1213)
                     /label="Duet_seq_rev"
                     /note="sequence: tgactaccggaagcagtgtgacc"
                     /ApEinfo_revcolor="#c6c9d1"
                     /ApEinfo_fwdcolor="#c6c9d1"
     CDS             complement(1391..2206)
                     /label="Kan"
                     /ApEinfo_revcolor="#f58a5e"
                     /ApEinfo_fwdcolor="#f58a5e"
     primer          complement(1400..1434)
                     /label="RSF_kanR_rev"
                     /note="sequence: tgaataaattgcagtttcatttgatgctcgatgag"
                     /ApEinfo_revcolor="#84b0dc"
                     /ApEinfo_fwdcolor="#84b0dc"
     RBS             complement(2212..2216)
                     /label="RBS"
                     /ApEinfo_revcolor="#ffef86"
                     /ApEinfo_fwdcolor="#ffef86"
     -10_signal      complement(2248..2254)
                     /label="-10\Ap"
                     /ApEinfo_revcolor="#9eafd2"
                     /ApEinfo_fwdcolor="#9eafd2"
     -35_signal      complement(2271..2276)
                     /label="-35\Ap"
                     /ApEinfo_revcolor="#b1ff67"
                     /ApEinfo_fwdcolor="#b1ff67"
     rep_origin      2316..2951
                     /label="ColA\ori"
                     /ApEinfo_revcolor="#b7e6d7"
                     /ApEinfo_fwdcolor="#b7e6d7"
     CDS             complement(3149..4231)
                     /label="lacI"
                     /ApEinfo_revcolor="#d6b295"
                     /ApEinfo_fwdcolor="#d6b295"
ORIGIN
        1 attcaccacc ctgaattgac tctcttccgg gcgctatcat gccataccgc gaaaggtttt
       61 gcgccattcg atggtgtccg ggatctcgac gctctccctt atgaagtcta acgctgctct
      121 gggctaactg tccgcatcta gacttaactg agatattacc atagatgact agccattcct
      181 ctagatacta cgactagcat acTTCTAATA CGACTCACTA TAGGGAGATT CGTCTCCCAC
      241 TACATCCACA TACTACCTCC TTTACTTCAC ATTCGGGTCG GCATGGCATG TGCACCTCCT
      301 CGCGGTCCGA CCTGGGCTAC TTCGGTAGGC TAAGGCACTG ATAGGATTTG TGAAGTGAAG
      361 GAGGATATAA ATGAAACAGA ACAAAGAACA GTTAGTCAGT AAAGGTGAAG AATTATTTAC
      421 CGGTGTTGTA CCGATATTAG TCGAACTGGA CGGTGACGTA AACGGACATA AGTTCTCTGT
      481 AAGTGGAGAA GGTGAAGGGG ATGCCACCTA CGGGAAATTG ACGCTGAAAT TTATTTGCAC
      541 GACAGGGAAA CTGCCAGTCC CCTGGCCTAC TCTGGTAACC ACACTTACGT GGGGGGTTCA
      601 GTGCTTTGCA CGCTATCCCG ACCATATGAA GCAGCACGAT TTTTTCAAAT CTGCGATGCC
      661 GGAGGGCTAT GTGCAAGAAC GGACCATTTT CTTTAAGGAC GATGGTAACT ATAAAACTCG
      721 CGCCGAAGTT AAATTTGAAG GTGACACTTT GGTCAACCGT ATAGAACTGA AGGGGATAGA
      781 TTTTAAGGAA GATGGTAATA TCCTTGGTCA CAAGTTGGAA TACAACTACA TCAGCGATAA
      841 TGTATACATC ACAGCCGACA AGCAAAAAAA CGGTATCAAA GCAAACTTCA AAATACGTCA
      901 CAACATCGAG GACGGTGGAG TCCAGCTGGC CGACCACTAC CAGCAGAACA CCCCAATAGG
      961 CGACGGACCT GTTCTTCTGC CAGACAACCA CTACCTTTCG ACTCAATCAA AGCTTTCAAA
     1021 GGATCCTAAC GAGAAACGGG ATCATATGGT GTTGCTTGAG TTCGTTACGG CAGCTGGTAT
     1081 AACCTTGGGG ATGGACGAAC TTTACAAATA ATAAtagcat aaccccttgg ggcctctaaa
     1141 cgggtcttga ggggtttttt gctgaaacct caggcatttg agaagcacac ggtcacactg
     1201 cttccggtag tcaataaacc ggtaaaccag caatagacat aagcggctat ttaacgaccc
     1261 tgccctgaac cgacgacaag ctgacgaccg ggtctccgca agtggcactt ttcggggaaa
     1321 tgtgcgcgga acccctattt gtttattttt ctaaatacat tcaaatatgt atccgctcat
     1381 gaattaattc ttagaaaaac tcatcgagca tcaaatgaaa ctgcaattta ttcatatcag
     1441 gattatcaat accatatttt tgaaaaagcc gtttctgtaa tgaaggagaa aactcaccga
     1501 ggcagttcca taggatggca agatcctggt atcggtctgc gattccgact cgtccaacat
     1561 caatacaacc tattaatttc ccctcgtcaa aaataaggtt atcaagtgag aaatcaccat
     1621 gagtgacgac tgaatccggt gagaatggca aaagtttatg catttctttc cagacttgtt
     1681 caacaggcca gccattacgc tcgtcatcaa aatcactcgc atcaaccaaa ccgttattca
     1741 ttcgtgattg cgcctgagcg agacgaaata cgcggtcgct gttaaaagga caattacaaa
     1801 caggaatcga atgcaaccgg cgcaggaaca ctgccagcgc atcaacaata ttttcacctg
     1861 aatcaggata ttcttctaat acctggaatg ctgttttccc ggggatcgca gtggtgagta
     1921 accatgcatc atcaggagta cggataaaat gcttgatggt cggaagaggc ataaattccg
     1981 tcagccagtt tagtctgacc atctcatctg taacatcatt ggcaacgcta cctttgccat
     2041 gtttcagaaa caactctggc gcatcgggct tcccatacaa tcgatagatt gtcgcacctg
     2101 attgcccgac attatcgcga gcccatttat acccatataa atcagcatcc atgttggaat
     2161 ttaatcgcgg cctagagcaa gacgtttccc gttgaatatg gctcatactc ttcctttttc
     2221 aatattattg aagcatttat cagggttatt gtctcatgag cggatacata tttgaatgta
     2281 tttagaaaaa taaacaaata ggcatgctag cgcagaaacg tcctagaaga tgccaggagg
     2341 atacttagca gagagacaat aaggccggag cgaagccgtt tttccatagg ctccgccccc
     2401 ctgacgaaca tcacgaaatc tgacgctcaa atcagtggtg gcgaaacccg acaggactat
     2461 aaagatacca ggcgtttccc cctgatggct ccctcttgcg ctctcctgtt cccgtcctgc
     2521 ggcgtccgtg ttgtggtgga ggctttaccc aaatcaccac gtcccgttcc gtgtagacag
     2581 ttcgctccaa gctgggctgt gtgcaagaac cccccgttca gcccgactgc tgcgccttat
     2641 ccggtaacta tcatcttgag tccaacccgg aaagacacga caaaacgcca ctggcagcag
     2701 ccattggtaa ctgagaatta gtggatttag atatcgagag tcttgaagtg gtggcctaac
     2761 agaggctaca ctgaaaggac agtatttggt atctgcgctc cactaaagcc agttaccagg
     2821 ttaagcagtt ccccaactga cttaaccttc gatcaaaccg cctccccagg cggttttttc
     2881 gtttacagag caggagatta cgacgatcgt aaaaggatct caagaagatc ctttacggat
     2941 tcccgacacc atcactctag atttcagtgc aatttatctc ttcaaatgta gcacctgaag
     3001 tcagccccat acgatataag ttgtaattct catgttagtc atgccccgcg cccaccggaa
     3061 ggagctgact gggttgaagg ctctcaaggg catcggtcga gatcccggtg cctaatgagt
     3121 gagctaactt acattaattg cgttgcgctc actgcccgct ttccagtcgg gaaacctgtc
     3181 gtgccagctg cattaatgaa tcggccaacg cgcggggaga ggcggtttgc gtattgggcg
     3241 ccagggtggt ttttcttttc accagtgaga cgggcaacag ctgattgccc ttcaccgcct
     3301 ggccctgaga gagttgcagc aagcggtcca cgctggtttg ccccagcagg cgaaaatcct
     3361 gtttgatggt ggttaacggc gggatataac atgagctgtc ttcggtatcg tcgtatccca
     3421 ctaccgagat gtccgcacca acgcgcagcc cggactcggt aatggcgcgc attgcgccca
     3481 gcgccatctg atcgttggca accagcatcg cagtgggaac gatgccctca ttcagcattt
     3541 gcatggtttg ttgaaaaccg gacatggcac tccagtcgcc ttcccgttcc gctatcggct
     3601 gaatttgatt gcgagtgaga tatttatgcc agccagccag acgcagacgc gccgagacag
     3661 aacttaatgg gcccgctaac agcgcgattt gctggtgacc caatgcgacc agatgctcca
     3721 cgcccagtcg cgtaccgtct tcatgggaga aaataatact gttgatgggt gtctggtcag
     3781 agacatcaag aaataacgcc ggaacattag tgcaggcagc ttccacagca atggcatcct
     3841 ggtcatccag cggatagtta atgatcagcc cactgacgcg ttgcgcgaga agattgtgca
     3901 ccgccgcttt acaggcttcg acgccgcttc gttctaccat cgacaccacc acgctggcac
     3961 ccagttgatc ggcgcgagat ttaatcgccg cgacaatttg cgacggcgcg tgcagggcca
     4021 gactggaggt ggcaacgcca atcagcaacg actgtttgcc cgccagttgt tgtgccacgc
     4081 ggttgggaat gtaattcagc tccgccatcg ccgcttccac tttttcccgc gttttcgcag
     4141 aaacgtggct ggcctggttc accacgcggg aaacggtctg ataagagaca ccggcatact
     4201 ctgcgacatc gtataacgtt actggtttca c
//
