# Supplementary material for: Genetically encoded RNA strand exchange circuits for programmable protein expression and computation in cells
Source: bioRxiv preprint, doi:10.1101/2025.09.24.678369, version 1 (2025-09-24)
Supplement: Plasmid GenBank files [file 678369_file04.zip › Supplementary File 2/pCOLA - (G_1_v6) Gv1rbs2 s6v R3 CFP T7t.gb]

LOCUS       pCOLA_-_(G_1_v6)_G{v1,r 4233 bp ds-DNA     circular     21-SEP-2025
DEFINITION  .
FEATURES             Location/Qualifiers
     primer          32..55
                     /label="Duet_seq_fwd"
                     /note="sequence: cgctatcatgccataccgcgaaag"
                     /ApEinfo_revcolor="#faac61"
                     /ApEinfo_fwdcolor="#faac61"
     primer          complement(82..132)
                     /label="pDuet_BB_rev_ga4"
                     /note="sequence: GACAGTTAGCCCAGAGCAGCGTTAGACTTcataagggagagcgtcgagatc"
                     /ApEinfo_revcolor="#b1ff67"
                     /ApEinfo_fwdcolor="#b1ff67"
     primer          complement(114..132)
                     /label="ga4_rev"
                     /note="sequence: gacagttagcccagagcag"
                     /ApEinfo_revcolor="#c7b0e3"
                     /ApEinfo_fwdcolor="#c7b0e3"
     misc_feature    206..222
                     /label="T7 promoter"
                     /ApEinfo_revcolor="#9eafd2"
                     /ApEinfo_fwdcolor="#9eafd2"
     misc_feature    275..338
                     /label="HDV R3"
                     /ApEinfo_revcolor="#9eafd2"
                     /ApEinfo_fwdcolor="#9eafd2"
     primer          complement(293..311)
                     /label="G2U_RoR3_revUS"
                     /note="sequence: GTCGGACCGCGAGGAGGTG"
                     /ApEinfo_revcolor="#c7b0e3"
                     /ApEinfo_fwdcolor="#c7b0e3"
     primer          complement(312..335)
                     /label="G2U_RoR3_rev"
                     /note="sequence: CCTTAACCTACCGAAGTAGCCCAG"
                     /ApEinfo_revcolor="#ff9ccd"
                     /ApEinfo_fwdcolor="#ff9ccd"
     primer          312..338
                     /label="G2U_R3_fwd"
                     /note="sequence: CTGGGCTACTTCGGTAGGTTAAGGCAC"
                     /ApEinfo_revcolor="#75c6a9"
                     /ApEinfo_fwdcolor="#75c6a9"
     RBS             361..366
                     /label="RBS6s"
                     /ApEinfo_revcolor="#f58a5e"
                     /ApEinfo_fwdcolor="#f58a5e"
     primer          367..396
                     /label="THE_lkr_fwd"
                     /note="sequence: ATATAAATGAAACAGAACAAAGAACAGTTA"
                     /ApEinfo_revcolor="#75c6a9"
                     /ApEinfo_fwdcolor="#75c6a9"
     CDS             394..1116
                     /label="Translation 394-1116"
                     /translation="LVSKGEELFTGVVPILVELDGDVNGHKFSVSGEGEGDATYGKLTLKFICTTGKLPVPWPTLVTTLTWGVQCFARYPDHMKQHDFFKSAMPEGYVQERTIFFKDDGNYKTRAEVKFEGDTLVNRIELKGIDFKEDGNILGHKLEYNYISDNVYITADKQKNGIKANFKIRHNIEDGGVQLADHYQQNTPIGDGPVLLPDNHYLSTQSKLSKDPNEKRDHMVLLEFVTAAGITLGMDELYK**"
     misc_feature    394..1116
                     /label="sCFP3A_2tta"
     primer          complement(1117..1120)
                     /label="T7\Terminator\primer"
                     /ApEinfo_revcolor="#ffef86"
                     /ApEinfo_fwdcolor="#ffef86"
     terminator      1117..1163
                     /label="T7\Terminator"
                     /ApEinfo_revcolor="#f8d3a9"
                     /ApEinfo_fwdcolor="#f8d3a9"
     primer          1134..1153
                     /label="Duet_BB_T7t_fwd"
                     /note="sequence: gcctctaaacgggtcttgag"
                     /ApEinfo_revcolor="#c7b0e3"
                     /ApEinfo_fwdcolor="#c7b0e3"
     primer          1164..1188
                     /label="pDuet_BB_ds_fwd"
                     /note="sequence: ctgaaacctcaggcatttgagaagc"
                     /ApEinfo_revcolor="#b1ff67"
                     /ApEinfo_fwdcolor="#b1ff67"
     primer          complement(1193..1215)
                     /label="Duet_seq_rev"
                     /note="sequence: tgactaccggaagcagtgtgacc"
                     /ApEinfo_revcolor="#c6c9d1"
                     /ApEinfo_fwdcolor="#c6c9d1"
     CDS             complement(1393..2208)
                     /label="Kan"
                     /ApEinfo_revcolor="#f58a5e"
                     /ApEinfo_fwdcolor="#f58a5e"
     primer          complement(1402..1436)
                     /label="RSF_kanR_rev"
                     /note="sequence: tgaataaattgcagtttcatttgatgctcgatgag"
                     /ApEinfo_revcolor="#84b0dc"
                     /ApEinfo_fwdcolor="#84b0dc"
     RBS             complement(2214..2218)
                     /label="RBS"
                     /ApEinfo_revcolor="#ffef86"
                     /ApEinfo_fwdcolor="#ffef86"
     -10_signal      complement(2250..2256)
                     /label="-10\Ap"
                     /ApEinfo_revcolor="#9eafd2"
                     /ApEinfo_fwdcolor="#9eafd2"
     -35_signal      complement(2273..2278)
                     /label="-35\Ap"
                     /ApEinfo_revcolor="#b1ff67"
                     /ApEinfo_fwdcolor="#b1ff67"
     rep_origin      2318..2953
                     /label="ColA\ori"
                     /ApEinfo_revcolor="#b7e6d7"
                     /ApEinfo_fwdcolor="#b7e6d7"
     CDS             complement(3151..4233)
                     /label="lacI"
                     /ApEinfo_revcolor="#d6b295"
                     /ApEinfo_fwdcolor="#d6b295"
ORIGIN
        1 attcaccacc ctgaattgac tctcttccgg gcgctatcat gccataccgc gaaaggtttt
       61 gcgccattcg atggtgtccg ggatctcgac gctctccctt atgaagtcta acgctgctct
      121 gggctaactg tccgcatcta gacttaactg agatattacc atagatgact agccattcct
      181 ctagatacta cgactagcat acTTCTAATA CGACTCACTA TAGGGAGATT CGTCTCCCAC
      241 TACATCCACA TACTACCTCC TTTACTTCAC ATTCGGGTCG GCATGGCATG TGCACCTCCT
      301 CGCGGTCCGA CCTGGGCTAC TTCGGTAGGC TAAGGCACAA TGATAGGATT TGTGAAGTGA
      361 AGGAGGATAT AAATGAAACA GAACAAAGAA CAGTTAGTCA GTAAAGGTGA AGAATTATTT
      421 ACCGGTGTTG TACCGATATT AGTCGAACTG GACGGTGACG TAAACGGACA TAAGTTCTCT
      481 GTAAGTGGAG AAGGTGAAGG GGATGCCACC TACGGGAAAT TGACGCTGAA ATTTATTTGC
      541 ACGACAGGGA AACTGCCAGT CCCCTGGCCT ACTCTGGTAA CCACACTTAC GTGGGGGGTT
      601 CAGTGCTTTG CACGCTATCC CGACCATATG AAGCAGCACG ATTTTTTCAA ATCTGCGATG
      661 CCGGAGGGCT ATGTGCAAGA ACGGACCATT TTCTTTAAGG ACGATGGTAA CTATAAAACT
      721 CGCGCCGAAG TTAAATTTGA AGGTGACACT TTGGTCAACC GTATAGAACT GAAGGGGATA
      781 GATTTTAAGG AAGATGGTAA TATCCTTGGT CACAAGTTGG AATACAACTA CATCAGCGAT
      841 AATGTATACA TCACAGCCGA CAAGCAAAAA AACGGTATCA AAGCAAACTT CAAAATACGT
      901 CACAACATCG AGGACGGTGG AGTCCAGCTG GCCGACCACT ACCAGCAGAA CACCCCAATA
      961 GGCGACGGAC CTGTTCTTCT GCCAGACAAC CACTACCTTT CGACTCAATC AAAGCTTTCA
     1021 AAGGATCCTA ACGAGAAACG GGATCATATG GTGTTGCTTG AGTTCGTTAC GGCAGCTGGT
     1081 ATAACCTTGG GGATGGACGA ACTTTACAAA TAATAAtagc ataacccctt ggggcctcta
     1141 aacgggtctt gaggggtttt ttgctgaaac ctcaggcatt tgagaagcac acggtcacac
     1201 tgcttccggt agtcaataaa ccggtaaacc agcaatagac ataagcggct atttaacgac
     1261 cctgccctga accgacgaca agctgacgac cgggtctccg caagtggcac ttttcgggga
     1321 aatgtgcgcg gaacccctat ttgtttattt ttctaaatac attcaaatat gtatccgctc
     1381 atgaattaat tcttagaaaa actcatcgag catcaaatga aactgcaatt tattcatatc
     1441 aggattatca ataccatatt tttgaaaaag ccgtttctgt aatgaaggag aaaactcacc
     1501 gaggcagttc cataggatgg caagatcctg gtatcggtct gcgattccga ctcgtccaac
     1561 atcaatacaa cctattaatt tcccctcgtc aaaaataagg ttatcaagtg agaaatcacc
     1621 atgagtgacg actgaatccg gtgagaatgg caaaagttta tgcatttctt tccagacttg
     1681 ttcaacaggc cagccattac gctcgtcatc aaaatcactc gcatcaacca aaccgttatt
     1741 cattcgtgat tgcgcctgag cgagacgaaa tacgcggtcg ctgttaaaag gacaattaca
     1801 aacaggaatc gaatgcaacc ggcgcaggaa cactgccagc gcatcaacaa tattttcacc
     1861 tgaatcagga tattcttcta atacctggaa tgctgttttc ccggggatcg cagtggtgag
     1921 taaccatgca tcatcaggag tacggataaa atgcttgatg gtcggaagag gcataaattc
     1981 cgtcagccag tttagtctga ccatctcatc tgtaacatca ttggcaacgc tacctttgcc
     2041 atgtttcaga aacaactctg gcgcatcggg cttcccatac aatcgataga ttgtcgcacc
     2101 tgattgcccg acattatcgc gagcccattt atacccatat aaatcagcat ccatgttgga
     2161 atttaatcgc ggcctagagc aagacgtttc ccgttgaata tggctcatac tcttcctttt
     2221 tcaatattat tgaagcattt atcagggtta ttgtctcatg agcggataca tatttgaatg
     2281 tatttagaaa aataaacaaa taggcatgct agcgcagaaa cgtcctagaa gatgccagga
     2341 ggatacttag cagagagaca ataaggccgg agcgaagccg tttttccata ggctccgccc
     2401 ccctgacgaa catcacgaaa tctgacgctc aaatcagtgg tggcgaaacc cgacaggact
     2461 ataaagatac caggcgtttc cccctgatgg ctccctcttg cgctctcctg ttcccgtcct
     2521 gcggcgtccg tgttgtggtg gaggctttac ccaaatcacc acgtcccgtt ccgtgtagac
     2581 agttcgctcc aagctgggct gtgtgcaaga accccccgtt cagcccgact gctgcgcctt
     2641 atccggtaac tatcatcttg agtccaaccc ggaaagacac gacaaaacgc cactggcagc
     2701 agccattggt aactgagaat tagtggattt agatatcgag agtcttgaag tggtggccta
     2761 acagaggcta cactgaaagg acagtatttg gtatctgcgc tccactaaag ccagttacca
     2821 ggttaagcag ttccccaact gacttaacct tcgatcaaac cgcctcccca ggcggttttt
     2881 tcgtttacag agcaggagat tacgacgatc gtaaaaggat ctcaagaaga tcctttacgg
     2941 attcccgaca ccatcactct agatttcagt gcaatttatc tcttcaaatg tagcacctga
     3001 agtcagcccc atacgatata agttgtaatt ctcatgttag tcatgccccg cgcccaccgg
     3061 aaggagctga ctgggttgaa ggctctcaag ggcatcggtc gagatcccgg tgcctaatga
     3121 gtgagctaac ttacattaat tgcgttgcgc tcactgcccg ctttccagtc gggaaacctg
     3181 tcgtgccagc tgcattaatg aatcggccaa cgcgcgggga gaggcggttt gcgtattggg
     3241 cgccagggtg gtttttcttt tcaccagtga gacgggcaac agctgattgc ccttcaccgc
     3301 ctggccctga gagagttgca gcaagcggtc cacgctggtt tgccccagca ggcgaaaatc
     3361 ctgtttgatg gtggttaacg gcgggatata acatgagctg tcttcggtat cgtcgtatcc
     3421 cactaccgag atgtccgcac caacgcgcag cccggactcg gtaatggcgc gcattgcgcc
     3481 cagcgccatc tgatcgttgg caaccagcat cgcagtggga acgatgccct cattcagcat
     3541 ttgcatggtt tgttgaaaac cggacatggc actccagtcg ccttcccgtt ccgctatcgg
     3601 ctgaatttga ttgcgagtga gatatttatg ccagccagcc agacgcagac gcgccgagac
     3661 agaacttaat gggcccgcta acagcgcgat ttgctggtga cccaatgcga ccagatgctc
     3721 cacgcccagt cgcgtaccgt cttcatggga gaaaataata ctgttgatgg gtgtctggtc
     3781 agagacatca agaaataacg ccggaacatt agtgcaggca gcttccacag caatggcatc
     3841 ctggtcatcc agcggatagt taatgatcag cccactgacg cgttgcgcga gaagattgtg
     3901 caccgccgct ttacaggctt cgacgccgct tcgttctacc atcgacacca ccacgctggc
     3961 acccagttga tcggcgcgag atttaatcgc cgcgacaatt tgcgacggcg cgtgcagggc
     4021 cagactggag gtggcaacgc caatcagcaa cgactgtttg cccgccagtt gttgtgccac
     4081 gcggttggga atgtaattca gctccgccat cgccgcttcc actttttccc gcgttttcgc
     4141 agaaacgtgg ctggcctggt tcaccacgcg ggaaacggtc tgataagaga caccggcata
     4201 ctctgcgaca tcgtataacg ttactggttt cac
//
