# Supplementary material for: Genetically encoded RNA strand exchange circuits for programmable protein expression and computation in cells
Source: bioRxiv preprint, doi:10.1101/2025.09.24.678369, version 1 (2025-09-24)
Supplement: Plasmid GenBank files [file 678369_file04.zip › Supplementary File 2/pCOLA - (G_2) Gu1rbs2 s2u R3 CFP T7t.gb]

LOCUS       pCOLA_-_(G_2)_G{u1,rbs2 4229 bp ds-DNA     circular     21-SEP-2025
DEFINITION  .
FEATURES             Location/Qualifiers
     primer          32..55
                     /label="Duet_seq_fwd"
                     /note="sequence: cgctatcatgccataccgcgaaag"
                     /ApEinfo_revcolor="#faac61"
                     /ApEinfo_fwdcolor="#faac61"
     primer          complement(82..132)
                     /label="pDuet_BB_rev_ga4"
                     /note="sequence: GACAGTTAGCCCAGAGCAGCGTTAGACTTcataagggagagcgtcgagatc"
                     /ApEinfo_revcolor="#b1ff67"
                     /ApEinfo_fwdcolor="#b1ff67"
     primer          complement(114..132)
                     /label="ga4_rev"
                     /note="sequence: gacagttagcccagagcag"
                     /ApEinfo_revcolor="#c7b0e3"
                     /ApEinfo_fwdcolor="#c7b0e3"
     misc_feature    206..222
                     /label="T7 promoter"
                     /ApEinfo_revcolor="#9eafd2"
                     /ApEinfo_fwdcolor="#9eafd2"
     misc_feature    275..338
                     /label="HDV R3"
                     /ApEinfo_revcolor="#9eafd2"
                     /ApEinfo_fwdcolor="#9eafd2"
     primer          complement(293..311)
                     /label="G2U_RoR3_revUS"
                     /note="sequence: GTCGGACCGCGAGGAGGTG"
                     /ApEinfo_revcolor="#c7b0e3"
                     /ApEinfo_fwdcolor="#c7b0e3"
     primer          complement(312..335)
                     /label="G2U_RoR3_rev"
                     /note="sequence: CCTTAACCTACCGAAGTAGCCCAG"
                     /ApEinfo_revcolor="#ff9ccd"
                     /ApEinfo_fwdcolor="#ff9ccd"
     primer          312..338
                     /label="G2U_R3_fwd"
                     /note="sequence: CTGGGCTACTTCGGTAGGTTAAGGCAC"
                     /ApEinfo_revcolor="#75c6a9"
                     /ApEinfo_fwdcolor="#75c6a9"
     RBS             357..362
                     /label="RBS6s"
                     /ApEinfo_revcolor="#f58a5e"
                     /ApEinfo_fwdcolor="#f58a5e"
     primer          363..392
                     /label="THE_lkr_fwd"
                     /note="sequence: ATATAAATGAAACAGAACAAAGAACAGTTA"
                     /ApEinfo_revcolor="#75c6a9"
                     /ApEinfo_fwdcolor="#75c6a9"
     CDS             390..1112
                     /label="Translation 390-1112"
                     /translation="LVSKGEELFTGVVPILVELDGDVNGHKFSVSGEGEGDATYGKLTLKFICTTGKLPVPWPTLVTTLTWGVQCFARYPDHMKQHDFFKSAMPEGYVQERTIFFKDDGNYKTRAEVKFEGDTLVNRIELKGIDFKEDGNILGHKLEYNYISDNVYITADKQKNGIKANFKIRHNIEDGGVQLADHYQQNTPIGDGPVLLPDNHYLSTQSKLSKDPNEKRDHMVLLEFVTAAGITLGMDELYK**"
     misc_feature    390..1112
                     /label="sCFP3A_2tta"
     primer          complement(1113..1116)
                     /label="T7\Terminator\primer"
                     /ApEinfo_revcolor="#ffef86"
                     /ApEinfo_fwdcolor="#ffef86"
     terminator      1113..1159
                     /label="T7\Terminator"
                     /ApEinfo_revcolor="#f8d3a9"
                     /ApEinfo_fwdcolor="#f8d3a9"
     primer          1130..1149
                     /label="Duet_BB_T7t_fwd"
                     /note="sequence: gcctctaaacgggtcttgag"
                     /ApEinfo_revcolor="#c7b0e3"
                     /ApEinfo_fwdcolor="#c7b0e3"
     primer          1160..1184
                     /label="pDuet_BB_ds_fwd"
                     /note="sequence: ctgaaacctcaggcatttgagaagc"
                     /ApEinfo_revcolor="#b1ff67"
                     /ApEinfo_fwdcolor="#b1ff67"
     primer          complement(1189..1211)
                     /label="Duet_seq_rev"
                     /note="sequence: tgactaccggaagcagtgtgacc"
                     /ApEinfo_revcolor="#c6c9d1"
                     /ApEinfo_fwdcolor="#c6c9d1"
     CDS             complement(1389..2204)
                     /label="Kan"
                     /ApEinfo_revcolor="#f58a5e"
                     /ApEinfo_fwdcolor="#f58a5e"
     primer          complement(1398..1432)
                     /label="RSF_kanR_rev"
                     /note="sequence: tgaataaattgcagtttcatttgatgctcgatgag"
                     /ApEinfo_revcolor="#84b0dc"
                     /ApEinfo_fwdcolor="#84b0dc"
     RBS             complement(2210..2214)
                     /label="RBS"
                     /ApEinfo_revcolor="#ffef86"
                     /ApEinfo_fwdcolor="#ffef86"
     -10_signal      complement(2246..2252)
                     /label="-10\Ap"
                     /ApEinfo_revcolor="#9eafd2"
                     /ApEinfo_fwdcolor="#9eafd2"
     -35_signal      complement(2269..2274)
                     /label="-35\Ap"
                     /ApEinfo_revcolor="#b1ff67"
                     /ApEinfo_fwdcolor="#b1ff67"
     rep_origin      2314..2949
                     /label="ColA\ori"
                     /ApEinfo_revcolor="#b7e6d7"
                     /ApEinfo_fwdcolor="#b7e6d7"
     CDS             complement(3147..4229)
                     /label="lacI"
                     /ApEinfo_revcolor="#d6b295"
                     /ApEinfo_fwdcolor="#d6b295"
ORIGIN
        1 attcaccacc ctgaattgac tctcttccgg gcgctatcat gccataccgc gaaaggtttt
       61 gcgccattcg atggtgtccg ggatctcgac gctctccctt atgaagtcta acgctgctct
      121 gggctaactg tccgcatcta gacttaactg agatattacc atagatgact agccattcct
      181 ctagatacta cgactagcat acTTCTAATA CGACTCACTA TAGGGAGATT CGTCTCCCAC
      241 TACATCCACA TACTACCTCC TTTACTTCAC ATTCGGGTCG GCATGGCATG TGCACCTCCT
      301 CGCGGTCCGA CCTGGGCTAC TTCGGTAGGC TAAGGCACTA TGATGTTGTG AAGTGAAGGA
      361 GGATATAAAT GAAACAGAAC AAAGAACAGT TAGTCAGTAA AGGTGAAGAA TTATTTACCG
      421 GTGTTGTACC GATATTAGTC GAACTGGACG GTGACGTAAA CGGACATAAG TTCTCTGTAA
      481 GTGGAGAAGG TGAAGGGGAT GCCACCTACG GGAAATTGAC GCTGAAATTT ATTTGCACGA
      541 CAGGGAAACT GCCAGTCCCC TGGCCTACTC TGGTAACCAC ACTTACGTGG GGGGTTCAGT
      601 GCTTTGCACG CTATCCCGAC CATATGAAGC AGCACGATTT TTTCAAATCT GCGATGCCGG
      661 AGGGCTATGT GCAAGAACGG ACCATTTTCT TTAAGGACGA TGGTAACTAT AAAACTCGCG
      721 CCGAAGTTAA ATTTGAAGGT GACACTTTGG TCAACCGTAT AGAACTGAAG GGGATAGATT
      781 TTAAGGAAGA TGGTAATATC CTTGGTCACA AGTTGGAATA CAACTACATC AGCGATAATG
      841 TATACATCAC AGCCGACAAG CAAAAAAACG GTATCAAAGC AAACTTCAAA ATACGTCACA
      901 ACATCGAGGA CGGTGGAGTC CAGCTGGCCG ACCACTACCA GCAGAACACC CCAATAGGCG
      961 ACGGACCTGT TCTTCTGCCA GACAACCACT ACCTTTCGAC TCAATCAAAG CTTTCAAAGG
     1021 ATCCTAACGA GAAACGGGAT CATATGGTGT TGCTTGAGTT CGTTACGGCA GCTGGTATAA
     1081 CCTTGGGGAT GGACGAACTT TACAAATAAT AAtagcataa ccccttgggg cctctaaacg
     1141 ggtcttgagg ggttttttgc tgaaacctca ggcatttgag aagcacacgg tcacactgct
     1201 tccggtagtc aataaaccgg taaaccagca atagacataa gcggctattt aacgaccctg
     1261 ccctgaaccg acgacaagct gacgaccggg tctccgcaag tggcactttt cggggaaatg
     1321 tgcgcggaac ccctatttgt ttatttttct aaatacattc aaatatgtat ccgctcatga
     1381 attaattctt agaaaaactc atcgagcatc aaatgaaact gcaatttatt catatcagga
     1441 ttatcaatac catatttttg aaaaagccgt ttctgtaatg aaggagaaaa ctcaccgagg
     1501 cagttccata ggatggcaag atcctggtat cggtctgcga ttccgactcg tccaacatca
     1561 atacaaccta ttaatttccc ctcgtcaaaa ataaggttat caagtgagaa atcaccatga
     1621 gtgacgactg aatccggtga gaatggcaaa agtttatgca tttctttcca gacttgttca
     1681 acaggccagc cattacgctc gtcatcaaaa tcactcgcat caaccaaacc gttattcatt
     1741 cgtgattgcg cctgagcgag acgaaatacg cggtcgctgt taaaaggaca attacaaaca
     1801 ggaatcgaat gcaaccggcg caggaacact gccagcgcat caacaatatt ttcacctgaa
     1861 tcaggatatt cttctaatac ctggaatgct gttttcccgg ggatcgcagt ggtgagtaac
     1921 catgcatcat caggagtacg gataaaatgc ttgatggtcg gaagaggcat aaattccgtc
     1981 agccagttta gtctgaccat ctcatctgta acatcattgg caacgctacc tttgccatgt
     2041 ttcagaaaca actctggcgc atcgggcttc ccatacaatc gatagattgt cgcacctgat
     2101 tgcccgacat tatcgcgagc ccatttatac ccatataaat cagcatccat gttggaattt
     2161 aatcgcggcc tagagcaaga cgtttcccgt tgaatatggc tcatactctt cctttttcaa
     2221 tattattgaa gcatttatca gggttattgt ctcatgagcg gatacatatt tgaatgtatt
     2281 tagaaaaata aacaaatagg catgctagcg cagaaacgtc ctagaagatg ccaggaggat
     2341 acttagcaga gagacaataa ggccggagcg aagccgtttt tccataggct ccgcccccct
     2401 gacgaacatc acgaaatctg acgctcaaat cagtggtggc gaaacccgac aggactataa
     2461 agataccagg cgtttccccc tgatggctcc ctcttgcgct ctcctgttcc cgtcctgcgg
     2521 cgtccgtgtt gtggtggagg ctttacccaa atcaccacgt cccgttccgt gtagacagtt
     2581 cgctccaagc tgggctgtgt gcaagaaccc cccgttcagc ccgactgctg cgccttatcc
     2641 ggtaactatc atcttgagtc caacccggaa agacacgaca aaacgccact ggcagcagcc
     2701 attggtaact gagaattagt ggatttagat atcgagagtc ttgaagtggt ggcctaacag
     2761 aggctacact gaaaggacag tatttggtat ctgcgctcca ctaaagccag ttaccaggtt
     2821 aagcagttcc ccaactgact taaccttcga tcaaaccgcc tccccaggcg gttttttcgt
     2881 ttacagagca ggagattacg acgatcgtaa aaggatctca agaagatcct ttacggattc
     2941 ccgacaccat cactctagat ttcagtgcaa tttatctctt caaatgtagc acctgaagtc
     3001 agccccatac gatataagtt gtaattctca tgttagtcat gccccgcgcc caccggaagg
     3061 agctgactgg gttgaaggct ctcaagggca tcggtcgaga tcccggtgcc taatgagtga
     3121 gctaacttac attaattgcg ttgcgctcac tgcccgcttt ccagtcggga aacctgtcgt
     3181 gccagctgca ttaatgaatc ggccaacgcg cggggagagg cggtttgcgt attgggcgcc
     3241 agggtggttt ttcttttcac cagtgagacg ggcaacagct gattgccctt caccgcctgg
     3301 ccctgagaga gttgcagcaa gcggtccacg ctggtttgcc ccagcaggcg aaaatcctgt
     3361 ttgatggtgg ttaacggcgg gatataacat gagctgtctt cggtatcgtc gtatcccact
     3421 accgagatgt ccgcaccaac gcgcagcccg gactcggtaa tggcgcgcat tgcgcccagc
     3481 gccatctgat cgttggcaac cagcatcgca gtgggaacga tgccctcatt cagcatttgc
     3541 atggtttgtt gaaaaccgga catggcactc cagtcgcctt cccgttccgc tatcggctga
     3601 atttgattgc gagtgagata tttatgccag ccagccagac gcagacgcgc cgagacagaa
     3661 cttaatgggc ccgctaacag cgcgatttgc tggtgaccca atgcgaccag atgctccacg
     3721 cccagtcgcg taccgtcttc atgggagaaa ataatactgt tgatgggtgt ctggtcagag
     3781 acatcaagaa ataacgccgg aacattagtg caggcagctt ccacagcaat ggcatcctgg
     3841 tcatccagcg gatagttaat gatcagccca ctgacgcgtt gcgcgagaag attgtgcacc
     3901 gccgctttac aggcttcgac gccgcttcgt tctaccatcg acaccaccac gctggcaccc
     3961 agttgatcgg cgcgagattt aatcgccgcg acaatttgcg acggcgcgtg cagggccaga
     4021 ctggaggtgg caacgccaat cagcaacgac tgtttgcccg ccagttgttg tgccacgcgg
     4081 ttgggaatgt aattcagctc cgccatcgcc gcttccactt tttcccgcgt tttcgcagaa
     4141 acgtggctgg cctggttcac cacgcgggaa acggtctgat aagagacacc ggcatactct
     4201 gcgacatcgt ataacgttac tggtttcac
//
