# Supplementary material for: Genetically encoded RNA strand exchange circuits for programmable protein expression and computation in cells
Source: bioRxiv preprint, doi:10.1101/2025.09.24.678369, version 1 (2025-09-24)
Supplement: Plasmid GenBank files [file 678369_file04.zip › Supplementary File 2/pCOLA - (G_3) Gu1rbs2r R3 sCFP3A T7t.gb]

LOCUS       pCOLA_-_(G_3)_G{u1,rbs2 4227 bp ds-DNA     circular     21-SEP-2025
DEFINITION  .
FEATURES             Location/Qualifiers
     primer          32..55
                     /label="Duet_seq_fwd"
                     /note="sequence: cgctatcatgccataccgcgaaag"
                     /ApEinfo_revcolor="#faac61"
                     /ApEinfo_fwdcolor="#faac61"
     primer          complement(82..132)
                     /label="pDuet_BB_rev_ga4"
                     /note="sequence: GACAGTTAGCCCAGAGCAGCGTTAGACTTcataagggagagcgtcgagatc"
                     /ApEinfo_revcolor="#b1ff67"
                     /ApEinfo_fwdcolor="#b1ff67"
     primer          complement(114..132)
                     /label="ga4_rev"
                     /note="sequence: gacagttagcccagagcag"
                     /ApEinfo_revcolor="#c7b0e3"
                     /ApEinfo_fwdcolor="#c7b0e3"
     misc_feature    206..222
                     /label="T7 promoter"
                     /ApEinfo_revcolor="#9eafd2"
                     /ApEinfo_fwdcolor="#9eafd2"
     misc_feature    275..338
                     /label="HDV R3"
                     /ApEinfo_revcolor="#9eafd2"
                     /ApEinfo_fwdcolor="#9eafd2"
     primer          complement(293..311)
                     /label="G2U_RoR3_revUS"
                     /note="sequence: GTCGGACCGCGAGGAGGTG"
                     /ApEinfo_revcolor="#c7b0e3"
                     /ApEinfo_fwdcolor="#c7b0e3"
     primer          complement(312..335)
                     /label="G2U_RoR3_rev"
                     /note="sequence: CCTTAACCTACCGAAGTAGCCCAG"
                     /ApEinfo_revcolor="#ff9ccd"
                     /ApEinfo_fwdcolor="#ff9ccd"
     primer          312..338
                     /label="G2U_R3_fwd"
                     /note="sequence: CTGGGCTACTTCGGTAGGTTAAGGCAC"
                     /ApEinfo_revcolor="#75c6a9"
                     /ApEinfo_fwdcolor="#75c6a9"
     RBS             355..360
                     /label="RBS6s"
                     /ApEinfo_revcolor="#f58a5e"
                     /ApEinfo_fwdcolor="#f58a5e"
     primer          361..390
                     /label="THE_lkr_fwd"
                     /note="sequence: ATATAAATGAAACAGAACAAAGAACAGTTA"
                     /ApEinfo_revcolor="#75c6a9"
                     /ApEinfo_fwdcolor="#75c6a9"
     CDS             388..1110
                     /label="Translation 388-1110"
                     /translation="LVSKGEELFTGVVPILVELDGDVNGHKFSVSGEGEGDATYGKLTLKFICTTGKLPVPWPTLVTTLTWGVQCFARYPDHMKQHDFFKSAMPEGYVQERTIFFKDDGNYKTRAEVKFEGDTLVNRIELKGIDFKEDGNILGHKLEYNYISDNVYITADKQKNGIKANFKIRHNIEDGGVQLADHYQQNTPIGDGPVLLPDNHYLSTQSKLSKDPNEKRDHMVLLEFVTAAGITLGMDELYK**"
     misc_feature    388..1110
                     /label="sCFP3A_2tta"
     primer          complement(1111..1114)
                     /label="T7\Terminator\primer"
                     /ApEinfo_revcolor="#ffef86"
                     /ApEinfo_fwdcolor="#ffef86"
     terminator      1111..1157
                     /label="T7\Terminator"
                     /ApEinfo_revcolor="#f8d3a9"
                     /ApEinfo_fwdcolor="#f8d3a9"
     primer          1128..1147
                     /label="Duet_BB_T7t_fwd"
                     /note="sequence: gcctctaaacgggtcttgag"
                     /ApEinfo_revcolor="#c7b0e3"
                     /ApEinfo_fwdcolor="#c7b0e3"
     primer          1158..1182
                     /label="pDuet_BB_ds_fwd"
                     /note="sequence: ctgaaacctcaggcatttgagaagc"
                     /ApEinfo_revcolor="#b1ff67"
                     /ApEinfo_fwdcolor="#b1ff67"
     primer          complement(1187..1209)
                     /label="Duet_seq_rev"
                     /note="sequence: tgactaccggaagcagtgtgacc"
                     /ApEinfo_revcolor="#c6c9d1"
                     /ApEinfo_fwdcolor="#c6c9d1"
     CDS             complement(1387..2202)
                     /label="Kan"
                     /ApEinfo_revcolor="#f58a5e"
                     /ApEinfo_fwdcolor="#f58a5e"
     primer          complement(1396..1430)
                     /label="RSF_kanR_rev"
                     /note="sequence: tgaataaattgcagtttcatttgatgctcgatgag"
                     /ApEinfo_revcolor="#84b0dc"
                     /ApEinfo_fwdcolor="#84b0dc"
     RBS             complement(2208..2212)
                     /label="RBS"
                     /ApEinfo_revcolor="#ffef86"
                     /ApEinfo_fwdcolor="#ffef86"
     -10_signal      complement(2244..2250)
                     /label="-10\Ap"
                     /ApEinfo_revcolor="#9eafd2"
                     /ApEinfo_fwdcolor="#9eafd2"
     -35_signal      complement(2267..2272)
                     /label="-35\Ap"
                     /ApEinfo_revcolor="#b1ff67"
                     /ApEinfo_fwdcolor="#b1ff67"
     rep_origin      2312..2947
                     /label="ColA\ori"
                     /ApEinfo_revcolor="#b7e6d7"
                     /ApEinfo_fwdcolor="#b7e6d7"
     CDS             complement(3145..4227)
                     /label="lacI"
                     /ApEinfo_revcolor="#d6b295"
                     /ApEinfo_fwdcolor="#d6b295"
ORIGIN
        1 attcaccacc ctgaattgac tctcttccgg gcgctatcat gccataccgc gaaaggtttt
       61 gcgccattcg atggtgtccg ggatctcgac gctctccctt atgaagtcta acgctgctct
      121 gggctaactg tccgcatcta gacttaactg agatattacc atagatgact agccattcct
      181 ctagatacta cgactagcat acTTCTAATA CGACTCACTA TAGGGAGATT CGTCTCCCAC
      241 TACATCCACA TACTACCTCC TTTACTTCAC ATTCGGGTCG GCATGGCATG TGCACCTCCT
      301 CGCGGTCCGA CCTGGGCTAC TTCGGTAGGC TAAGGCACTG ATGTTGTGAA GTGAAGGAGG
      361 ATATAAATGA AACAGAACAA AGAACAGTTA GTCAGTAAAG GTGAAGAATT ATTTACCGGT
      421 GTTGTACCGA TATTAGTCGA ACTGGACGGT GACGTAAACG GACATAAGTT CTCTGTAAGT
      481 GGAGAAGGTG AAGGGGATGC CACCTACGGG AAATTGACGC TGAAATTTAT TTGCACGACA
      541 GGGAAACTGC CAGTCCCCTG GCCTACTCTG GTAACCACAC TTACGTGGGG GGTTCAGTGC
      601 TTTGCACGCT ATCCCGACCA TATGAAGCAG CACGATTTTT TCAAATCTGC GATGCCGGAG
      661 GGCTATGTGC AAGAACGGAC CATTTTCTTT AAGGACGATG GTAACTATAA AACTCGCGCC
      721 GAAGTTAAAT TTGAAGGTGA CACTTTGGTC AACCGTATAG AACTGAAGGG GATAGATTTT
      781 AAGGAAGATG GTAATATCCT TGGTCACAAG TTGGAATACA ACTACATCAG CGATAATGTA
      841 TACATCACAG CCGACAAGCA AAAAAACGGT ATCAAAGCAA ACTTCAAAAT ACGTCACAAC
      901 ATCGAGGACG GTGGAGTCCA GCTGGCCGAC CACTACCAGC AGAACACCCC AATAGGCGAC
      961 GGACCTGTTC TTCTGCCAGA CAACCACTAC CTTTCGACTC AATCAAAGCT TTCAAAGGAT
     1021 CCTAACGAGA AACGGGATCA TATGGTGTTG CTTGAGTTCG TTACGGCAGC TGGTATAACC
     1081 TTGGGGATGG ACGAACTTTA CAAATAATAA tagcataacc ccttggggcc tctaaacggg
     1141 tcttgagggg ttttttgctg aaacctcagg catttgagaa gcacacggtc acactgcttc
     1201 cggtagtcaa taaaccggta aaccagcaat agacataagc ggctatttaa cgaccctgcc
     1261 ctgaaccgac gacaagctga cgaccgggtc tccgcaagtg gcacttttcg gggaaatgtg
     1321 cgcggaaccc ctatttgttt atttttctaa atacattcaa atatgtatcc gctcatgaat
     1381 taattcttag aaaaactcat cgagcatcaa atgaaactgc aatttattca tatcaggatt
     1441 atcaatacca tatttttgaa aaagccgttt ctgtaatgaa ggagaaaact caccgaggca
     1501 gttccatagg atggcaagat cctggtatcg gtctgcgatt ccgactcgtc caacatcaat
     1561 acaacctatt aatttcccct cgtcaaaaat aaggttatca agtgagaaat caccatgagt
     1621 gacgactgaa tccggtgaga atggcaaaag tttatgcatt tctttccaga cttgttcaac
     1681 aggccagcca ttacgctcgt catcaaaatc actcgcatca accaaaccgt tattcattcg
     1741 tgattgcgcc tgagcgagac gaaatacgcg gtcgctgtta aaaggacaat tacaaacagg
     1801 aatcgaatgc aaccggcgca ggaacactgc cagcgcatca acaatatttt cacctgaatc
     1861 aggatattct tctaatacct ggaatgctgt tttcccgggg atcgcagtgg tgagtaacca
     1921 tgcatcatca ggagtacgga taaaatgctt gatggtcgga agaggcataa attccgtcag
     1981 ccagtttagt ctgaccatct catctgtaac atcattggca acgctacctt tgccatgttt
     2041 cagaaacaac tctggcgcat cgggcttccc atacaatcga tagattgtcg cacctgattg
     2101 cccgacatta tcgcgagccc atttataccc atataaatca gcatccatgt tggaatttaa
     2161 tcgcggccta gagcaagacg tttcccgttg aatatggctc atactcttcc tttttcaata
     2221 ttattgaagc atttatcagg gttattgtct catgagcgga tacatatttg aatgtattta
     2281 gaaaaataaa caaataggca tgctagcgca gaaacgtcct agaagatgcc aggaggatac
     2341 ttagcagaga gacaataagg ccggagcgaa gccgtttttc cataggctcc gcccccctga
     2401 cgaacatcac gaaatctgac gctcaaatca gtggtggcga aacccgacag gactataaag
     2461 ataccaggcg tttccccctg atggctccct cttgcgctct cctgttcccg tcctgcggcg
     2521 tccgtgttgt ggtggaggct ttacccaaat caccacgtcc cgttccgtgt agacagttcg
     2581 ctccaagctg ggctgtgtgc aagaaccccc cgttcagccc gactgctgcg ccttatccgg
     2641 taactatcat cttgagtcca acccggaaag acacgacaaa acgccactgg cagcagccat
     2701 tggtaactga gaattagtgg atttagatat cgagagtctt gaagtggtgg cctaacagag
     2761 gctacactga aaggacagta tttggtatct gcgctccact aaagccagtt accaggttaa
     2821 gcagttcccc aactgactta accttcgatc aaaccgcctc cccaggcggt tttttcgttt
     2881 acagagcagg agattacgac gatcgtaaaa ggatctcaag aagatccttt acggattccc
     2941 gacaccatca ctctagattt cagtgcaatt tatctcttca aatgtagcac ctgaagtcag
     3001 ccccatacga tataagttgt aattctcatg ttagtcatgc cccgcgccca ccggaaggag
     3061 ctgactgggt tgaaggctct caagggcatc ggtcgagatc ccggtgccta atgagtgagc
     3121 taacttacat taattgcgtt gcgctcactg cccgctttcc agtcgggaaa cctgtcgtgc
     3181 cagctgcatt aatgaatcgg ccaacgcgcg gggagaggcg gtttgcgtat tgggcgccag
     3241 ggtggttttt cttttcacca gtgagacggg caacagctga ttgcccttca ccgcctggcc
     3301 ctgagagagt tgcagcaagc ggtccacgct ggtttgcccc agcaggcgaa aatcctgttt
     3361 gatggtggtt aacggcggga tataacatga gctgtcttcg gtatcgtcgt atcccactac
     3421 cgagatgtcc gcaccaacgc gcagcccgga ctcggtaatg gcgcgcattg cgcccagcgc
     3481 catctgatcg ttggcaacca gcatcgcagt gggaacgatg ccctcattca gcatttgcat
     3541 ggtttgttga aaaccggaca tggcactcca gtcgccttcc cgttccgcta tcggctgaat
     3601 ttgattgcga gtgagatatt tatgccagcc agccagacgc agacgcgccg agacagaact
     3661 taatgggccc gctaacagcg cgatttgctg gtgacccaat gcgaccagat gctccacgcc
     3721 cagtcgcgta ccgtcttcat gggagaaaat aatactgttg atgggtgtct ggtcagagac
     3781 atcaagaaat aacgccggaa cattagtgca ggcagcttcc acagcaatgg catcctggtc
     3841 atccagcgga tagttaatga tcagcccact gacgcgttgc gcgagaagat tgtgcaccgc
     3901 cgctttacag gcttcgacgc cgcttcgttc taccatcgac accaccacgc tggcacccag
     3961 ttgatcggcg cgagatttaa tcgccgcgac aatttgcgac ggcgcgtgca gggccagact
     4021 ggaggtggca acgccaatca gcaacgactg tttgcccgcc agttgttgtg ccacgcggtt
     4081 gggaatgtaa ttcagctccg ccatcgccgc ttccactttt tcccgcgttt tcgcagaaac
     4141 gtggctggcc tggttcacca cgcgggaaac ggtctgataa gagacaccgg catactctgc
     4201 gacatcgtat aacgttactg gtttcac
//
