# Supplementary material for: Genetically encoded RNA strand exchange circuits for programmable protein expression and computation in cells
Source: bioRxiv preprint, doi:10.1101/2025.09.24.678369, version 1 (2025-09-24)
Supplement: Plasmid GenBank files [file 678369_file04.zip › Supplementary File 2/pCOLA - (G_32) Gu1rbs2 s4 c2 R3 CFP T7t.gb]

LOCUS       pCOLA_-_(G_32)_G{u1,rbs 4233 bp ds-DNA     circular     21-SEP-2025
DEFINITION  .
FEATURES             Location/Qualifiers
     primer          32..55
                     /label="Duet_seq_fwd"
                     /note="sequence: cgctatcatgccataccgcgaaag"
                     /ApEinfo_revcolor="#faac61"
                     /ApEinfo_fwdcolor="#faac61"
     primer          complement(82..132)
                     /label="pDuet_BB_rev_ga4"
                     /note="sequence: GACAGTTAGCCCAGAGCAGCGTTAGACTTcataagggagagcgtcgagatc"
                     /ApEinfo_revcolor="#b1ff67"
                     /ApEinfo_fwdcolor="#b1ff67"
     misc_feature    206..222
                     /label="T7 promoter"
                     /ApEinfo_revcolor="#9eafd2"
                     /ApEinfo_fwdcolor="#9eafd2"
     RBS             361..367
                     /label="RBS6s"
                     /ApEinfo_revcolor="#f58a5e"
                     /ApEinfo_fwdcolor="#f58a5e"
     CDS             394..1116
                     /label="Translation 394-1116"
                     /translation="LVSKGEELFTGVVPILVELDGDVNGHKFSVSGEGEGDATYGKLTLKFICTTGKLPVPWPTLVTTLTWGVQCFARYPDHMKQHDFFKSAMPEGYVQERTIFFKDDGNYKTRAEVKFEGDTLVNRIELKGIDFKEDGNILGHKLEYNYISDNVYITADKQKNGIKANFKIRHNIEDGGVQLADHYQQNTPIGDGPVLLPDNHYLSTQSKLSKDPNEKRDHMVLLEFVTAAGITLGMDELYK**"
     misc_feature    394..1116
                     /label="sCFP3A_2tta"
     primer          complement(1117..1120)
                     /label="T7\Terminator\primer"
                     /ApEinfo_revcolor="#ffef86"
                     /ApEinfo_fwdcolor="#ffef86"
     terminator      1117..1163
                     /label="T7\Terminator"
                     /ApEinfo_revcolor="#f8d3a9"
                     /ApEinfo_fwdcolor="#f8d3a9"
     primer          1134..1153
                     /label="Duet_BB_T7t_fwd"
                     /note="sequence: gcctctaaacgggtcttgag"
                     /ApEinfo_revcolor="#c7b0e3"
                     /ApEinfo_fwdcolor="#c7b0e3"
     primer          1164..1188
                     /label="pDuet_BB_ds_fwd"
                     /note="sequence: ctgaaacctcaggcatttgagaagc"
                     /ApEinfo_revcolor="#b1ff67"
                     /ApEinfo_fwdcolor="#b1ff67"
     primer          complement(1193..1215)
                     /label="Duet_seq_rev"
                     /note="sequence: tgactaccggaagcagtgtgacc"
                     /ApEinfo_revcolor="#c6c9d1"
                     /ApEinfo_fwdcolor="#c6c9d1"
     CDS             complement(1393..2208)
                     /label="Kan"
                     /ApEinfo_revcolor="#f58a5e"
                     /ApEinfo_fwdcolor="#f58a5e"
     primer          complement(1402..1436)
                     /label="RSF_kanR_rev"
                     /note="sequence: tgaataaattgcagtttcatttgatgctcgatgag"
                     /ApEinfo_revcolor="#84b0dc"
                     /ApEinfo_fwdcolor="#84b0dc"
     RBS             complement(2214..2218)
                     /label="RBS"
                     /ApEinfo_revcolor="#ffef86"
                     /ApEinfo_fwdcolor="#ffef86"
     -10_signal      complement(2250..2256)
                     /label="-10\Ap"
                     /ApEinfo_revcolor="#9eafd2"
                     /ApEinfo_fwdcolor="#9eafd2"
     -35_signal      complement(2273..2278)
                     /label="-35\Ap"
                     /ApEinfo_revcolor="#b1ff67"
                     /ApEinfo_fwdcolor="#b1ff67"
     rep_origin      2318..2953
                     /label="ColA\ori"
                     /ApEinfo_revcolor="#b7e6d7"
                     /ApEinfo_fwdcolor="#b7e6d7"
     CDS             complement(3151..4233)
                     /label="lacI"
                     /ApEinfo_revcolor="#d6b295"
                     /ApEinfo_fwdcolor="#d6b295"
ORIGIN
        1 attcaccacc ctgaattgac tctcttccgg gcgctatcat gccataccgc gaaaggtttt
       61 gcgccattcg atggtgtccg ggatctcgac gctctccctt atgaagtcta acgctgctct
      121 gggctaactg tccgcatcta gacttaactg agatattacc atagatgact agccattcct
      181 ctagatacta cgactagcat acTTCTAATA CGACTCACTA TAGGGAGATT CGTCTCCCAC
      241 TACATCCACA TACTAATCCT CCTTTACTTC ACATTCGGGT CGGCATGGCA TGTGCACCTC
      301 CTCGCGGTCC GACCTGGGCT ACTTCGGTAG GCTAAGGCAC AATCTGATGT TGTGAAGTGA
      361 AGGAGGATAT AAATGAAACA GAACAAAGAA CAGTTAGTCA GTAAAGGTGA AGAATTATTT
      421 ACCGGTGTTG TACCGATATT AGTCGAACTG GACGGTGACG TAAACGGACA TAAGTTCTCT
      481 GTAAGTGGAG AAGGTGAAGG GGATGCCACC TACGGGAAAT TGACGCTGAA ATTTATTTGC
      541 ACGACAGGGA AACTGCCAGT CCCCTGGCCT ACTCTGGTAA CCACACTTAC GTGGGGGGTT
      601 CAGTGCTTTG CACGCTATCC CGACCATATG AAGCAGCACG ATTTTTTCAA ATCTGCGATG
      661 CCGGAGGGCT ATGTGCAAGA ACGGACCATT TTCTTTAAGG ACGATGGTAA CTATAAAACT
      721 CGCGCCGAAG TTAAATTTGA AGGTGACACT TTGGTCAACC GTATAGAACT GAAGGGGATA
      781 GATTTTAAGG AAGATGGTAA TATCCTTGGT CACAAGTTGG AATACAACTA CATCAGCGAT
      841 AATGTATACA TCACAGCCGA CAAGCAAAAA AACGGTATCA AAGCAAACTT CAAAATACGT
      901 CACAACATCG AGGACGGTGG AGTCCAGCTG GCCGACCACT ACCAGCAGAA CACCCCAATA
      961 GGCGACGGAC CTGTTCTTCT GCCAGACAAC CACTACCTTT CGACTCAATC AAAGCTTTCA
     1021 AAGGATCCTA ACGAGAAACG GGATCATATG GTGTTGCTTG AGTTCGTTAC GGCAGCTGGT
     1081 ATAACCTTGG GGATGGACGA ACTTTACAAA TAATAAtagc ataacccctt ggggcctcta
     1141 aacgggtctt gaggggtttt ttgctgaaac ctcaggcatt tgagaagcac acggtcacac
     1201 tgcttccggt agtcaataaa ccggtaaacc agcaatagac ataagcggct atttaacgac
     1261 cctgccctga accgacgaca agctgacgac cgggtctccg caagtggcac ttttcgggga
     1321 aatgtgcgcg gaacccctat ttgtttattt ttctaaatac attcaaatat gtatccgctc
     1381 atgaattaat tcttagaaaa actcatcgag catcaaatga aactgcaatt tattcatatc
     1441 aggattatca ataccatatt tttgaaaaag ccgtttctgt aatgaaggag aaaactcacc
     1501 gaggcagttc cataggatgg caagatcctg gtatcggtct gcgattccga ctcgtccaac
     1561 atcaatacaa cctattaatt tcccctcgtc aaaaataagg ttatcaagtg agaaatcacc
     1621 atgagtgacg actgaatccg gtgagaatgg caaaagttta tgcatttctt tccagacttg
     1681 ttcaacaggc cagccattac gctcgtcatc aaaatcactc gcatcaacca aaccgttatt
     1741 cattcgtgat tgcgcctgag cgagacgaaa tacgcggtcg ctgttaaaag gacaattaca
     1801 aacaggaatc gaatgcaacc ggcgcaggaa cactgccagc gcatcaacaa tattttcacc
     1861 tgaatcagga tattcttcta atacctggaa tgctgttttc ccggggatcg cagtggtgag
     1921 taaccatgca tcatcaggag tacggataaa atgcttgatg gtcggaagag gcataaattc
     1981 cgtcagccag tttagtctga ccatctcatc tgtaacatca ttggcaacgc tacctttgcc
     2041 atgtttcaga aacaactctg gcgcatcggg cttcccatac aatcgataga ttgtcgcacc
     2101 tgattgcccg acattatcgc gagcccattt atacccatat aaatcagcat ccatgttgga
     2161 atttaatcgc ggcctagagc aagacgtttc ccgttgaata tggctcatac tcttcctttt
     2221 tcaatattat tgaagcattt atcagggtta ttgtctcatg agcggataca tatttgaatg
     2281 tatttagaaa aataaacaaa taggcatgct agcgcagaaa cgtcctagaa gatgccagga
     2341 ggatacttag cagagagaca ataaggccgg agcgaagccg tttttccata ggctccgccc
     2401 ccctgacgaa catcacgaaa tctgacgctc aaatcagtgg tggcgaaacc cgacaggact
     2461 ataaagatac caggcgtttc cccctgatgg ctccctcttg cgctctcctg ttcccgtcct
     2521 gcggcgtccg tgttgtggtg gaggctttac ccaaatcacc acgtcccgtt ccgtgtagac
     2581 agttcgctcc aagctgggct gtgtgcaaga accccccgtt cagcccgact gctgcgcctt
     2641 atccggtaac tatcatcttg agtccaaccc ggaaagacac gacaaaacgc cactggcagc
     2701 agccattggt aactgagaat tagtggattt agatatcgag agtcttgaag tggtggccta
     2761 acagaggcta cactgaaagg acagtatttg gtatctgcgc tccactaaag ccagttacca
     2821 ggttaagcag ttccccaact gacttaacct tcgatcaaac cgcctcccca ggcggttttt
     2881 tcgtttacag agcaggagat tacgacgatc gtaaaaggat ctcaagaaga tcctttacgg
     2941 attcccgaca ccatcactct agatttcagt gcaatttatc tcttcaaatg tagcacctga
     3001 agtcagcccc atacgatata agttgtaatt ctcatgttag tcatgccccg cgcccaccgg
     3061 aaggagctga ctgggttgaa ggctctcaag ggcatcggtc gagatcccgg tgcctaatga
     3121 gtgagctaac ttacattaat tgcgttgcgc tcactgcccg ctttccagtc gggaaacctg
     3181 tcgtgccagc tgcattaatg aatcggccaa cgcgcgggga gaggcggttt gcgtattggg
     3241 cgccagggtg gtttttcttt tcaccagtga gacgggcaac agctgattgc ccttcaccgc
     3301 ctggccctga gagagttgca gcaagcggtc cacgctggtt tgccccagca ggcgaaaatc
     3361 ctgtttgatg gtggttaacg gcgggatata acatgagctg tcttcggtat cgtcgtatcc
     3421 cactaccgag atgtccgcac caacgcgcag cccggactcg gtaatggcgc gcattgcgcc
     3481 cagcgccatc tgatcgttgg caaccagcat cgcagtggga acgatgccct cattcagcat
     3541 ttgcatggtt tgttgaaaac cggacatggc actccagtcg ccttcccgtt ccgctatcgg
     3601 ctgaatttga ttgcgagtga gatatttatg ccagccagcc agacgcagac gcgccgagac
     3661 agaacttaat gggcccgcta acagcgcgat ttgctggtga cccaatgcga ccagatgctc
     3721 cacgcccagt cgcgtaccgt cttcatggga gaaaataata ctgttgatgg gtgtctggtc
     3781 agagacatca agaaataacg ccggaacatt agtgcaggca gcttccacag caatggcatc
     3841 ctggtcatcc agcggatagt taatgatcag cccactgacg cgttgcgcga gaagattgtg
     3901 caccgccgct ttacaggctt cgacgccgct tcgttctacc atcgacacca ccacgctggc
     3961 acccagttga tcggcgcgag atttaatcgc cgcgacaatt tgcgacggcg cgtgcagggc
     4021 cagactggag gtggcaacgc caatcagcaa cgactgtttg cccgccagtt gttgtgccac
     4081 gcggttggga atgtaattca gctccgccat cgccgcttcc actttttccc gcgttttcgc
     4141 agaaacgtgg ctggcctggt tcaccacgcg ggaaacggtc tgataagaga caccggcata
     4201 ctctgcgaca tcgtataacg ttactggttt cac
//
