# Supplementary material for: Genetically encoded RNA strand exchange circuits for programmable protein expression and computation in cells
Source: bioRxiv preprint, doi:10.1101/2025.09.24.678369, version 1 (2025-09-24)
Supplement: Plasmid GenBank files [file 678369_file04.zip › Supplementary File 2/pCOLA - (G_33) Gu1rbs2 s4 c4 R3 CFP T7t.gb]

LOCUS       pCOLA_-_(G_33)_G{u1,rbs 4235 bp ds-DNA     circular     21-SEP-2025
DEFINITION  .
FEATURES             Location/Qualifiers
     primer          32..55
                     /label="Duet_seq_fwd"
                     /note="sequence: cgctatcatgccataccgcgaaag"
                     /ApEinfo_revcolor="#faac61"
                     /ApEinfo_fwdcolor="#faac61"
     primer          complement(82..132)
                     /label="pDuet_BB_rev_ga4"
                     /note="sequence: GACAGTTAGCCCAGAGCAGCGTTAGACTTcataagggagagcgtcgagatc"
                     /ApEinfo_revcolor="#b1ff67"
                     /ApEinfo_fwdcolor="#b1ff67"
     misc_feature    206..222
                     /label="T7 promoter"
                     /ApEinfo_revcolor="#9eafd2"
                     /ApEinfo_fwdcolor="#9eafd2"
     RBS             363..369
                     /label="RBS6s"
                     /ApEinfo_revcolor="#f58a5e"
                     /ApEinfo_fwdcolor="#f58a5e"
     CDS             396..1118
                     /label="Translation 396-1118"
                     /translation="LVSKGEELFTGVVPILVELDGDVNGHKFSVSGEGEGDATYGKLTLKFICTTGKLPVPWPTLVTTLTWGVQCFARYPDHMKQHDFFKSAMPEGYVQERTIFFKDDGNYKTRAEVKFEGDTLVNRIELKGIDFKEDGNILGHKLEYNYISDNVYITADKQKNGIKANFKIRHNIEDGGVQLADHYQQNTPIGDGPVLLPDNHYLSTQSKLSKDPNEKRDHMVLLEFVTAAGITLGMDELYK**"
     misc_feature    396..1118
                     /label="sCFP3A_2tta"
     primer          complement(1119..1122)
                     /label="T7\Terminator\primer"
                     /ApEinfo_revcolor="#ffef86"
                     /ApEinfo_fwdcolor="#ffef86"
     terminator      1119..1165
                     /label="T7\Terminator"
                     /ApEinfo_revcolor="#f8d3a9"
                     /ApEinfo_fwdcolor="#f8d3a9"
     primer          1136..1155
                     /label="Duet_BB_T7t_fwd"
                     /note="sequence: gcctctaaacgggtcttgag"
                     /ApEinfo_revcolor="#c7b0e3"
                     /ApEinfo_fwdcolor="#c7b0e3"
     primer          1166..1190
                     /label="pDuet_BB_ds_fwd"
                     /note="sequence: ctgaaacctcaggcatttgagaagc"
                     /ApEinfo_revcolor="#b1ff67"
                     /ApEinfo_fwdcolor="#b1ff67"
     primer          complement(1195..1217)
                     /label="Duet_seq_rev"
                     /note="sequence: tgactaccggaagcagtgtgacc"
                     /ApEinfo_revcolor="#c6c9d1"
                     /ApEinfo_fwdcolor="#c6c9d1"
     CDS             complement(1395..2210)
                     /label="Kan"
                     /ApEinfo_revcolor="#f58a5e"
                     /ApEinfo_fwdcolor="#f58a5e"
     primer          complement(1404..1438)
                     /label="RSF_kanR_rev"
                     /note="sequence: tgaataaattgcagtttcatttgatgctcgatgag"
                     /ApEinfo_revcolor="#84b0dc"
                     /ApEinfo_fwdcolor="#84b0dc"
     RBS             complement(2216..2220)
                     /label="RBS"
                     /ApEinfo_revcolor="#ffef86"
                     /ApEinfo_fwdcolor="#ffef86"
     -10_signal      complement(2252..2258)
                     /label="-10\Ap"
                     /ApEinfo_revcolor="#9eafd2"
                     /ApEinfo_fwdcolor="#9eafd2"
     -35_signal      complement(2275..2280)
                     /label="-35\Ap"
                     /ApEinfo_revcolor="#b1ff67"
                     /ApEinfo_fwdcolor="#b1ff67"
     rep_origin      2320..2955
                     /label="ColA\ori"
                     /ApEinfo_revcolor="#b7e6d7"
                     /ApEinfo_fwdcolor="#b7e6d7"
     CDS             complement(3153..4235)
                     /label="lacI"
                     /ApEinfo_revcolor="#d6b295"
                     /ApEinfo_fwdcolor="#d6b295"
ORIGIN
        1 attcaccacc ctgaattgac tctcttccgg gcgctatcat gccataccgc gaaaggtttt
       61 gcgccattcg atggtgtccg ggatctcgac gctctccctt atgaagtcta acgctgctct
      121 gggctaactg tccgcatcta gacttaactg agatattacc atagatgact agccattcct
      181 ctagatacta cgactagcat acTTCTAATA CGACTCACTA TAGGGAGATT CGTCTCCCAC
      241 TACATCCACA TACTAATATC CTCCTTTACT TCACATTCGG GTCGGCATGG CATGTGCACC
      301 TCCTCGCGGT CCGACCTGGG CTACTTCGGT AGGCTAAGGC ACAATCTGAT GTTGTGAAGT
      361 GAAGGAGGAT ATAAATGAAA CAGAACAAAG AACAGTTAGT CAGTAAAGGT GAAGAATTAT
      421 TTACCGGTGT TGTACCGATA TTAGTCGAAC TGGACGGTGA CGTAAACGGA CATAAGTTCT
      481 CTGTAAGTGG AGAAGGTGAA GGGGATGCCA CCTACGGGAA ATTGACGCTG AAATTTATTT
      541 GCACGACAGG GAAACTGCCA GTCCCCTGGC CTACTCTGGT AACCACACTT ACGTGGGGGG
      601 TTCAGTGCTT TGCACGCTAT CCCGACCATA TGAAGCAGCA CGATTTTTTC AAATCTGCGA
      661 TGCCGGAGGG CTATGTGCAA GAACGGACCA TTTTCTTTAA GGACGATGGT AACTATAAAA
      721 CTCGCGCCGA AGTTAAATTT GAAGGTGACA CTTTGGTCAA CCGTATAGAA CTGAAGGGGA
      781 TAGATTTTAA GGAAGATGGT AATATCCTTG GTCACAAGTT GGAATACAAC TACATCAGCG
      841 ATAATGTATA CATCACAGCC GACAAGCAAA AAAACGGTAT CAAAGCAAAC TTCAAAATAC
      901 GTCACAACAT CGAGGACGGT GGAGTCCAGC TGGCCGACCA CTACCAGCAG AACACCCCAA
      961 TAGGCGACGG ACCTGTTCTT CTGCCAGACA ACCACTACCT TTCGACTCAA TCAAAGCTTT
     1021 CAAAGGATCC TAACGAGAAA CGGGATCATA TGGTGTTGCT TGAGTTCGTT ACGGCAGCTG
     1081 GTATAACCTT GGGGATGGAC GAACTTTACA AATAATAAta gcataacccc ttggggcctc
     1141 taaacgggtc ttgaggggtt ttttgctgaa acctcaggca tttgagaagc acacggtcac
     1201 actgcttccg gtagtcaata aaccggtaaa ccagcaatag acataagcgg ctatttaacg
     1261 accctgccct gaaccgacga caagctgacg accgggtctc cgcaagtggc acttttcggg
     1321 gaaatgtgcg cggaacccct atttgtttat ttttctaaat acattcaaat atgtatccgc
     1381 tcatgaatta attcttagaa aaactcatcg agcatcaaat gaaactgcaa tttattcata
     1441 tcaggattat caataccata tttttgaaaa agccgtttct gtaatgaagg agaaaactca
     1501 ccgaggcagt tccataggat ggcaagatcc tggtatcggt ctgcgattcc gactcgtcca
     1561 acatcaatac aacctattaa tttcccctcg tcaaaaataa ggttatcaag tgagaaatca
     1621 ccatgagtga cgactgaatc cggtgagaat ggcaaaagtt tatgcatttc tttccagact
     1681 tgttcaacag gccagccatt acgctcgtca tcaaaatcac tcgcatcaac caaaccgtta
     1741 ttcattcgtg attgcgcctg agcgagacga aatacgcggt cgctgttaaa aggacaatta
     1801 caaacaggaa tcgaatgcaa ccggcgcagg aacactgcca gcgcatcaac aatattttca
     1861 cctgaatcag gatattcttc taatacctgg aatgctgttt tcccggggat cgcagtggtg
     1921 agtaaccatg catcatcagg agtacggata aaatgcttga tggtcggaag aggcataaat
     1981 tccgtcagcc agtttagtct gaccatctca tctgtaacat cattggcaac gctacctttg
     2041 ccatgtttca gaaacaactc tggcgcatcg ggcttcccat acaatcgata gattgtcgca
     2101 cctgattgcc cgacattatc gcgagcccat ttatacccat ataaatcagc atccatgttg
     2161 gaatttaatc gcggcctaga gcaagacgtt tcccgttgaa tatggctcat actcttcctt
     2221 tttcaatatt attgaagcat ttatcagggt tattgtctca tgagcggata catatttgaa
     2281 tgtatttaga aaaataaaca aataggcatg ctagcgcaga aacgtcctag aagatgccag
     2341 gaggatactt agcagagaga caataaggcc ggagcgaagc cgtttttcca taggctccgc
     2401 ccccctgacg aacatcacga aatctgacgc tcaaatcagt ggtggcgaaa cccgacagga
     2461 ctataaagat accaggcgtt tccccctgat ggctccctct tgcgctctcc tgttcccgtc
     2521 ctgcggcgtc cgtgttgtgg tggaggcttt acccaaatca ccacgtcccg ttccgtgtag
     2581 acagttcgct ccaagctggg ctgtgtgcaa gaaccccccg ttcagcccga ctgctgcgcc
     2641 ttatccggta actatcatct tgagtccaac ccggaaagac acgacaaaac gccactggca
     2701 gcagccattg gtaactgaga attagtggat ttagatatcg agagtcttga agtggtggcc
     2761 taacagaggc tacactgaaa ggacagtatt tggtatctgc gctccactaa agccagttac
     2821 caggttaagc agttccccaa ctgacttaac cttcgatcaa accgcctccc caggcggttt
     2881 tttcgtttac agagcaggag attacgacga tcgtaaaagg atctcaagaa gatcctttac
     2941 ggattcccga caccatcact ctagatttca gtgcaattta tctcttcaaa tgtagcacct
     3001 gaagtcagcc ccatacgata taagttgtaa ttctcatgtt agtcatgccc cgcgcccacc
     3061 ggaaggagct gactgggttg aaggctctca agggcatcgg tcgagatccc ggtgcctaat
     3121 gagtgagcta acttacatta attgcgttgc gctcactgcc cgctttccag tcgggaaacc
     3181 tgtcgtgcca gctgcattaa tgaatcggcc aacgcgcggg gagaggcggt ttgcgtattg
     3241 ggcgccaggg tggtttttct tttcaccagt gagacgggca acagctgatt gcccttcacc
     3301 gcctggccct gagagagttg cagcaagcgg tccacgctgg tttgccccag caggcgaaaa
     3361 tcctgtttga tggtggttaa cggcgggata taacatgagc tgtcttcggt atcgtcgtat
     3421 cccactaccg agatgtccgc accaacgcgc agcccggact cggtaatggc gcgcattgcg
     3481 cccagcgcca tctgatcgtt ggcaaccagc atcgcagtgg gaacgatgcc ctcattcagc
     3541 atttgcatgg tttgttgaaa accggacatg gcactccagt cgccttcccg ttccgctatc
     3601 ggctgaattt gattgcgagt gagatattta tgccagccag ccagacgcag acgcgccgag
     3661 acagaactta atgggcccgc taacagcgcg atttgctggt gacccaatgc gaccagatgc
     3721 tccacgccca gtcgcgtacc gtcttcatgg gagaaaataa tactgttgat gggtgtctgg
     3781 tcagagacat caagaaataa cgccggaaca ttagtgcagg cagcttccac agcaatggca
     3841 tcctggtcat ccagcggata gttaatgatc agcccactga cgcgttgcgc gagaagattg
     3901 tgcaccgccg ctttacaggc ttcgacgccg cttcgttcta ccatcgacac caccacgctg
     3961 gcacccagtt gatcggcgcg agatttaatc gccgcgacaa tttgcgacgg cgcgtgcagg
     4021 gccagactgg aggtggcaac gccaatcagc aacgactgtt tgcccgccag ttgttgtgcc
     4081 acgcggttgg gaatgtaatt cagctccgcc atcgccgctt ccactttttc ccgcgttttc
     4141 gcagaaacgt ggctggcctg gttcaccacg cgggaaacgg tctgataaga gacaccggca
     4201 tactctgcga catcgtataa cgttactggt ttcac
//
