# Supplementary material for: Genetically encoded RNA strand exchange circuits for programmable protein expression and computation in cells
Source: bioRxiv preprint, doi:10.1101/2025.09.24.678369, version 1 (2025-09-24)
Supplement: Plasmid GenBank files [file 678369_file04.zip › Supplementary File 2/pCOLA - (G_34) Gu1rbs2 s4 c6 R3 CFP T7t.gb]

LOCUS       pCOLA_-_(G_34)_G{u1,rbs 4237 bp ds-DNA     circular     21-SEP-2025
DEFINITION  .
FEATURES             Location/Qualifiers
     primer          32..55
                     /label="Duet_seq_fwd"
                     /note="sequence: cgctatcatgccataccgcgaaag"
                     /ApEinfo_revcolor="#faac61"
                     /ApEinfo_fwdcolor="#faac61"
     primer          complement(82..132)
                     /label="pDuet_BB_rev_ga4"
                     /note="sequence: GACAGTTAGCCCAGAGCAGCGTTAGACTTcataagggagagcgtcgagatc"
                     /ApEinfo_revcolor="#b1ff67"
                     /ApEinfo_fwdcolor="#b1ff67"
     misc_feature    206..222
                     /label="T7 promoter"
                     /ApEinfo_revcolor="#9eafd2"
                     /ApEinfo_fwdcolor="#9eafd2"
     RBS             365..371
                     /label="RBS6s"
                     /ApEinfo_revcolor="#f58a5e"
                     /ApEinfo_fwdcolor="#f58a5e"
     CDS             398..1120
                     /label="Translation 398-1120"
                     /translation="LVSKGEELFTGVVPILVELDGDVNGHKFSVSGEGEGDATYGKLTLKFICTTGKLPVPWPTLVTTLTWGVQCFARYPDHMKQHDFFKSAMPEGYVQERTIFFKDDGNYKTRAEVKFEGDTLVNRIELKGIDFKEDGNILGHKLEYNYISDNVYITADKQKNGIKANFKIRHNIEDGGVQLADHYQQNTPIGDGPVLLPDNHYLSTQSKLSKDPNEKRDHMVLLEFVTAAGITLGMDELYK**"
     misc_feature    398..1120
                     /label="sCFP3A_2tta"
     primer          complement(1121..1124)
                     /label="T7\Terminator\primer"
                     /ApEinfo_revcolor="#ffef86"
                     /ApEinfo_fwdcolor="#ffef86"
     terminator      1121..1167
                     /label="T7\Terminator"
                     /ApEinfo_revcolor="#f8d3a9"
                     /ApEinfo_fwdcolor="#f8d3a9"
     primer          1138..1157
                     /label="Duet_BB_T7t_fwd"
                     /note="sequence: gcctctaaacgggtcttgag"
                     /ApEinfo_revcolor="#c7b0e3"
                     /ApEinfo_fwdcolor="#c7b0e3"
     primer          1168..1192
                     /label="pDuet_BB_ds_fwd"
                     /note="sequence: ctgaaacctcaggcatttgagaagc"
                     /ApEinfo_revcolor="#b1ff67"
                     /ApEinfo_fwdcolor="#b1ff67"
     primer          complement(1197..1219)
                     /label="Duet_seq_rev"
                     /note="sequence: tgactaccggaagcagtgtgacc"
                     /ApEinfo_revcolor="#c6c9d1"
                     /ApEinfo_fwdcolor="#c6c9d1"
     CDS             complement(1397..2212)
                     /label="Kan"
                     /ApEinfo_revcolor="#f58a5e"
                     /ApEinfo_fwdcolor="#f58a5e"
     primer          complement(1406..1440)
                     /label="RSF_kanR_rev"
                     /note="sequence: tgaataaattgcagtttcatttgatgctcgatgag"
                     /ApEinfo_revcolor="#84b0dc"
                     /ApEinfo_fwdcolor="#84b0dc"
     RBS             complement(2218..2222)
                     /label="RBS"
                     /ApEinfo_revcolor="#ffef86"
                     /ApEinfo_fwdcolor="#ffef86"
     -10_signal      complement(2254..2260)
                     /label="-10\Ap"
                     /ApEinfo_revcolor="#9eafd2"
                     /ApEinfo_fwdcolor="#9eafd2"
     -35_signal      complement(2277..2282)
                     /label="-35\Ap"
                     /ApEinfo_revcolor="#b1ff67"
                     /ApEinfo_fwdcolor="#b1ff67"
     rep_origin      2322..2957
                     /label="ColA\ori"
                     /ApEinfo_revcolor="#b7e6d7"
                     /ApEinfo_fwdcolor="#b7e6d7"
     CDS             complement(3155..4237)
                     /label="lacI"
                     /ApEinfo_revcolor="#d6b295"
                     /ApEinfo_fwdcolor="#d6b295"
ORIGIN
        1 attcaccacc ctgaattgac tctcttccgg gcgctatcat gccataccgc gaaaggtttt
       61 gcgccattcg atggtgtccg ggatctcgac gctctccctt atgaagtcta acgctgctct
      121 gggctaactg tccgcatcta gacttaactg agatattacc atagatgact agccattcct
      181 ctagatacta cgactagcat acTTCTAATA CGACTCACTA TAGGGAGATT CGTCTCCCAC
      241 TACATCCACA TACTATTATA TCCTCCTTTA CTTCACATTC GGGTCGGCAT GGCATGTGCA
      301 CCTCCTCGCG GTCCGACCTG GGCTACTTCG GTAGGCTAAG GCACAATCTG ATGTTGTGAA
      361 GTGAAGGAGG ATATAAATGA AACAGAACAA AGAACAGTTA GTCAGTAAAG GTGAAGAATT
      421 ATTTACCGGT GTTGTACCGA TATTAGTCGA ACTGGACGGT GACGTAAACG GACATAAGTT
      481 CTCTGTAAGT GGAGAAGGTG AAGGGGATGC CACCTACGGG AAATTGACGC TGAAATTTAT
      541 TTGCACGACA GGGAAACTGC CAGTCCCCTG GCCTACTCTG GTAACCACAC TTACGTGGGG
      601 GGTTCAGTGC TTTGCACGCT ATCCCGACCA TATGAAGCAG CACGATTTTT TCAAATCTGC
      661 GATGCCGGAG GGCTATGTGC AAGAACGGAC CATTTTCTTT AAGGACGATG GTAACTATAA
      721 AACTCGCGCC GAAGTTAAAT TTGAAGGTGA CACTTTGGTC AACCGTATAG AACTGAAGGG
      781 GATAGATTTT AAGGAAGATG GTAATATCCT TGGTCACAAG TTGGAATACA ACTACATCAG
      841 CGATAATGTA TACATCACAG CCGACAAGCA AAAAAACGGT ATCAAAGCAA ACTTCAAAAT
      901 ACGTCACAAC ATCGAGGACG GTGGAGTCCA GCTGGCCGAC CACTACCAGC AGAACACCCC
      961 AATAGGCGAC GGACCTGTTC TTCTGCCAGA CAACCACTAC CTTTCGACTC AATCAAAGCT
     1021 TTCAAAGGAT CCTAACGAGA AACGGGATCA TATGGTGTTG CTTGAGTTCG TTACGGCAGC
     1081 TGGTATAACC TTGGGGATGG ACGAACTTTA CAAATAATAA tagcataacc ccttggggcc
     1141 tctaaacggg tcttgagggg ttttttgctg aaacctcagg catttgagaa gcacacggtc
     1201 acactgcttc cggtagtcaa taaaccggta aaccagcaat agacataagc ggctatttaa
     1261 cgaccctgcc ctgaaccgac gacaagctga cgaccgggtc tccgcaagtg gcacttttcg
     1321 gggaaatgtg cgcggaaccc ctatttgttt atttttctaa atacattcaa atatgtatcc
     1381 gctcatgaat taattcttag aaaaactcat cgagcatcaa atgaaactgc aatttattca
     1441 tatcaggatt atcaatacca tatttttgaa aaagccgttt ctgtaatgaa ggagaaaact
     1501 caccgaggca gttccatagg atggcaagat cctggtatcg gtctgcgatt ccgactcgtc
     1561 caacatcaat acaacctatt aatttcccct cgtcaaaaat aaggttatca agtgagaaat
     1621 caccatgagt gacgactgaa tccggtgaga atggcaaaag tttatgcatt tctttccaga
     1681 cttgttcaac aggccagcca ttacgctcgt catcaaaatc actcgcatca accaaaccgt
     1741 tattcattcg tgattgcgcc tgagcgagac gaaatacgcg gtcgctgtta aaaggacaat
     1801 tacaaacagg aatcgaatgc aaccggcgca ggaacactgc cagcgcatca acaatatttt
     1861 cacctgaatc aggatattct tctaatacct ggaatgctgt tttcccgggg atcgcagtgg
     1921 tgagtaacca tgcatcatca ggagtacgga taaaatgctt gatggtcgga agaggcataa
     1981 attccgtcag ccagtttagt ctgaccatct catctgtaac atcattggca acgctacctt
     2041 tgccatgttt cagaaacaac tctggcgcat cgggcttccc atacaatcga tagattgtcg
     2101 cacctgattg cccgacatta tcgcgagccc atttataccc atataaatca gcatccatgt
     2161 tggaatttaa tcgcggccta gagcaagacg tttcccgttg aatatggctc atactcttcc
     2221 tttttcaata ttattgaagc atttatcagg gttattgtct catgagcgga tacatatttg
     2281 aatgtattta gaaaaataaa caaataggca tgctagcgca gaaacgtcct agaagatgcc
     2341 aggaggatac ttagcagaga gacaataagg ccggagcgaa gccgtttttc cataggctcc
     2401 gcccccctga cgaacatcac gaaatctgac gctcaaatca gtggtggcga aacccgacag
     2461 gactataaag ataccaggcg tttccccctg atggctccct cttgcgctct cctgttcccg
     2521 tcctgcggcg tccgtgttgt ggtggaggct ttacccaaat caccacgtcc cgttccgtgt
     2581 agacagttcg ctccaagctg ggctgtgtgc aagaaccccc cgttcagccc gactgctgcg
     2641 ccttatccgg taactatcat cttgagtcca acccggaaag acacgacaaa acgccactgg
     2701 cagcagccat tggtaactga gaattagtgg atttagatat cgagagtctt gaagtggtgg
     2761 cctaacagag gctacactga aaggacagta tttggtatct gcgctccact aaagccagtt
     2821 accaggttaa gcagttcccc aactgactta accttcgatc aaaccgcctc cccaggcggt
     2881 tttttcgttt acagagcagg agattacgac gatcgtaaaa ggatctcaag aagatccttt
     2941 acggattccc gacaccatca ctctagattt cagtgcaatt tatctcttca aatgtagcac
     3001 ctgaagtcag ccccatacga tataagttgt aattctcatg ttagtcatgc cccgcgccca
     3061 ccggaaggag ctgactgggt tgaaggctct caagggcatc ggtcgagatc ccggtgccta
     3121 atgagtgagc taacttacat taattgcgtt gcgctcactg cccgctttcc agtcgggaaa
     3181 cctgtcgtgc cagctgcatt aatgaatcgg ccaacgcgcg gggagaggcg gtttgcgtat
     3241 tgggcgccag ggtggttttt cttttcacca gtgagacggg caacagctga ttgcccttca
     3301 ccgcctggcc ctgagagagt tgcagcaagc ggtccacgct ggtttgcccc agcaggcgaa
     3361 aatcctgttt gatggtggtt aacggcggga tataacatga gctgtcttcg gtatcgtcgt
     3421 atcccactac cgagatgtcc gcaccaacgc gcagcccgga ctcggtaatg gcgcgcattg
     3481 cgcccagcgc catctgatcg ttggcaacca gcatcgcagt gggaacgatg ccctcattca
     3541 gcatttgcat ggtttgttga aaaccggaca tggcactcca gtcgccttcc cgttccgcta
     3601 tcggctgaat ttgattgcga gtgagatatt tatgccagcc agccagacgc agacgcgccg
     3661 agacagaact taatgggccc gctaacagcg cgatttgctg gtgacccaat gcgaccagat
     3721 gctccacgcc cagtcgcgta ccgtcttcat gggagaaaat aatactgttg atgggtgtct
     3781 ggtcagagac atcaagaaat aacgccggaa cattagtgca ggcagcttcc acagcaatgg
     3841 catcctggtc atccagcgga tagttaatga tcagcccact gacgcgttgc gcgagaagat
     3901 tgtgcaccgc cgctttacag gcttcgacgc cgcttcgttc taccatcgac accaccacgc
     3961 tggcacccag ttgatcggcg cgagatttaa tcgccgcgac aatttgcgac ggcgcgtgca
     4021 gggccagact ggaggtggca acgccaatca gcaacgactg tttgcccgcc agttgttgtg
     4081 ccacgcggtt gggaatgtaa ttcagctccg ccatcgccgc ttccactttt tcccgcgttt
     4141 tcgcagaaac gtggctggcc tggttcacca cgcgggaaac ggtctgataa gagacaccgg
     4201 catactctgc gacatcgtat aacgttactg gtttcac
//
