# Supplementary material for: Genetically encoded RNA strand exchange circuits for programmable protein expression and computation in cells
Source: bioRxiv preprint, doi:10.1101/2025.09.24.678369, version 1 (2025-09-24)
Supplement: Plasmid GenBank files [file 678369_file04.zip › Supplementary File 2/pCOLA - (G_4) Gu1rbs2 s6u R3 CFP T7t.gb]

LOCUS       pCOLA_-_(G_4)_G{u1,rbs2 4233 bp ds-DNA     circular     21-SEP-2025
DEFINITION  .
FEATURES             Location/Qualifiers
     primer          32..55
                     /label="Duet_seq_fwd"
                     /note="sequence: cgctatcatgccataccgcgaaag"
                     /ApEinfo_revcolor="#faac61"
                     /ApEinfo_fwdcolor="#faac61"
     primer          complement(82..132)
                     /label="pDuet_BB_rev_ga4"
                     /note="sequence: GACAGTTAGCCCAGAGCAGCGTTAGACTTcataagggagagcgtcgagatc"
                     /ApEinfo_revcolor="#b1ff67"
                     /ApEinfo_fwdcolor="#b1ff67"
     primer          complement(114..132)
                     /label="ga4_rev"
                     /note="sequence: gacagttagcccagagcag"
                     /ApEinfo_revcolor="#c7b0e3"
                     /ApEinfo_fwdcolor="#c7b0e3"
     misc_feature    206..222
                     /label="T7 promoter"
                     /ApEinfo_revcolor="#9eafd2"
                     /ApEinfo_fwdcolor="#9eafd2"
     misc_feature    275..338
                     /label="HDV R3"
                     /ApEinfo_revcolor="#9eafd2"
                     /ApEinfo_fwdcolor="#9eafd2"
     primer          complement(293..311)
                     /label="G2U_RoR3_revUS"
                     /note="sequence: GTCGGACCGCGAGGAGGTG"
                     /ApEinfo_revcolor="#c7b0e3"
                     /ApEinfo_fwdcolor="#c7b0e3"
     primer          complement(312..335)
                     /label="G2U_RoR3_rev"
                     /note="sequence: CCTTAACCTACCGAAGTAGCCCAG"
                     /ApEinfo_revcolor="#ff9ccd"
                     /ApEinfo_fwdcolor="#ff9ccd"
     primer          312..338
                     /label="G2U_R3_fwd"
                     /note="sequence: CTGGGCTACTTCGGTAGGTTAAGGCAC"
                     /ApEinfo_revcolor="#75c6a9"
                     /ApEinfo_fwdcolor="#75c6a9"
     RBS             361..366
                     /label="RBS6s"
                     /ApEinfo_revcolor="#f58a5e"
                     /ApEinfo_fwdcolor="#f58a5e"
     primer          367..396
                     /label="THE_lkr_fwd"
                     /note="sequence: ATATAAATGAAACAGAACAAAGAACAGTTA"
                     /ApEinfo_revcolor="#75c6a9"
                     /ApEinfo_fwdcolor="#75c6a9"
     CDS             394..1116
                     /label="Translation 394-1116"
                     /translation="LVSKGEELFTGVVPILVELDGDVNGHKFSVSGEGEGDATYGKLTLKFICTTGKLPVPWPTLVTTLTWGVQCFARYPDHMKQHDFFKSAMPEGYVQERTIFFKDDGNYKTRAEVKFEGDTLVNRIELKGIDFKEDGNILGHKLEYNYISDNVYITADKQKNGIKANFKIRHNIEDGGVQLADHYQQNTPIGDGPVLLPDNHYLSTQSKLSKDPNEKRDHMVLLEFVTAAGITLGMDELYK**"
     misc_feature    394..1116
                     /label="sCFP3A_2tta"
     primer          complement(1117..1120)
                     /label="T7\Terminator\primer"
                     /ApEinfo_revcolor="#ffef86"
                     /ApEinfo_fwdcolor="#ffef86"
     terminator      1117..1163
                     /label="T7\Terminator"
                     /ApEinfo_revcolor="#f8d3a9"
                     /ApEinfo_fwdcolor="#f8d3a9"
     primer          1134..1153
                     /label="Duet_BB_T7t_fwd"
                     /note="sequence: gcctctaaacgggtcttgag"
                     /ApEinfo_revcolor="#c7b0e3"
                     /ApEinfo_fwdcolor="#c7b0e3"
     primer          1164..1188
                     /label="pDuet_BB_ds_fwd"
                     /note="sequence: ctgaaacctcaggcatttgagaagc"
                     /ApEinfo_revcolor="#b1ff67"
                     /ApEinfo_fwdcolor="#b1ff67"
     primer          complement(1193..1215)
                     /label="Duet_seq_rev"
                     /note="sequence: tgactaccggaagcagtgtgacc"
                     /ApEinfo_revcolor="#c6c9d1"
                     /ApEinfo_fwdcolor="#c6c9d1"
     CDS             complement(1393..2208)
                     /label="Kan"
                     /ApEinfo_revcolor="#f58a5e"
                     /ApEinfo_fwdcolor="#f58a5e"
     primer          complement(1402..1436)
                     /label="RSF_kanR_rev"
                     /note="sequence: tgaataaattgcagtttcatttgatgctcgatgag"
                     /ApEinfo_revcolor="#84b0dc"
                     /ApEinfo_fwdcolor="#84b0dc"
     RBS             complement(2214..2218)
                     /label="RBS"
                     /ApEinfo_revcolor="#ffef86"
                     /ApEinfo_fwdcolor="#ffef86"
     -10_signal      complement(2250..2256)
                     /label="-10\Ap"
                     /ApEinfo_revcolor="#9eafd2"
                     /ApEinfo_fwdcolor="#9eafd2"
     -35_signal      complement(2273..2278)
                     /label="-35\Ap"
                     /ApEinfo_revcolor="#b1ff67"
                     /ApEinfo_fwdcolor="#b1ff67"
     rep_origin      2318..2953
                     /label="ColA\ori"
                     /ApEinfo_revcolor="#b7e6d7"
                     /ApEinfo_fwdcolor="#b7e6d7"
     CDS             complement(3151..4233)
                     /label="lacI"
                     /ApEinfo_revcolor="#d6b295"
                     /ApEinfo_fwdcolor="#d6b295"
ORIGIN
        1 attcaccacc ctgaattgac tctcttccgg gcgctatcat gccataccgc gaaaggtttt
       61 gcgccattcg atggtgtccg ggatctcgac gctctccctt atgaagtcta acgctgctct
      121 gggctaactg tccgcatcta gacttaactg agatattacc atagatgact agccattcct
      181 ctagatacta cgactagcat acTTCTAATA CGACTCACTA TAGGGAGATT CGTCTCCCAC
      241 TACATCCACA TACTACCTCC TTTACTTCAC ATTCGGGTCG GCATGGCATG TGCACCTCCT
      301 CGCGGTCCGA CCTGGGCTAC TTCGGTAGGC TAAGGCACAG AGTATGATGT TGTGAAGTGA
      361 AGGAGGATAT AAATGAAACA GAACAAAGAA CAGTTAGTCA GTAAAGGTGA AGAATTATTT
      421 ACCGGTGTTG TACCGATATT AGTCGAACTG GACGGTGACG TAAACGGACA TAAGTTCTCT
      481 GTAAGTGGAG AAGGTGAAGG GGATGCCACC TACGGGAAAT TGACGCTGAA ATTTATTTGC
      541 ACGACAGGGA AACTGCCAGT CCCCTGGCCT ACTCTGGTAA CCACACTTAC GTGGGGGGTT
      601 CAGTGCTTTG CACGCTATCC CGACCATATG AAGCAGCACG ATTTTTTCAA ATCTGCGATG
      661 CCGGAGGGCT ATGTGCAAGA ACGGACCATT TTCTTTAAGG ACGATGGTAA CTATAAAACT
      721 CGCGCCGAAG TTAAATTTGA AGGTGACACT TTGGTCAACC GTATAGAACT GAAGGGGATA
      781 GATTTTAAGG AAGATGGTAA TATCCTTGGT CACAAGTTGG AATACAACTA CATCAGCGAT
      841 AATGTATACA TCACAGCCGA CAAGCAAAAA AACGGTATCA AAGCAAACTT CAAAATACGT
      901 CACAACATCG AGGACGGTGG AGTCCAGCTG GCCGACCACT ACCAGCAGAA CACCCCAATA
      961 GGCGACGGAC CTGTTCTTCT GCCAGACAAC CACTACCTTT CGACTCAATC AAAGCTTTCA
     1021 AAGGATCCTA ACGAGAAACG GGATCATATG GTGTTGCTTG AGTTCGTTAC GGCAGCTGGT
     1081 ATAACCTTGG GGATGGACGA ACTTTACAAA TAATAAtagc ataacccctt ggggcctcta
     1141 aacgggtctt gaggggtttt ttgctgaaac ctcaggcatt tgagaagcac acggtcacac
     1201 tgcttccggt agtcaataaa ccggtaaacc agcaatagac ataagcggct atttaacgac
     1261 cctgccctga accgacgaca agctgacgac cgggtctccg caagtggcac ttttcgggga
     1321 aatgtgcgcg gaacccctat ttgtttattt ttctaaatac attcaaatat gtatccgctc
     1381 atgaattaat tcttagaaaa actcatcgag catcaaatga aactgcaatt tattcatatc
     1441 aggattatca ataccatatt tttgaaaaag ccgtttctgt aatgaaggag aaaactcacc
     1501 gaggcagttc cataggatgg caagatcctg gtatcggtct gcgattccga ctcgtccaac
     1561 atcaatacaa cctattaatt tcccctcgtc aaaaataagg ttatcaagtg agaaatcacc
     1621 atgagtgacg actgaatccg gtgagaatgg caaaagttta tgcatttctt tccagacttg
     1681 ttcaacaggc cagccattac gctcgtcatc aaaatcactc gcatcaacca aaccgttatt
     1741 cattcgtgat tgcgcctgag cgagacgaaa tacgcggtcg ctgttaaaag gacaattaca
     1801 aacaggaatc gaatgcaacc ggcgcaggaa cactgccagc gcatcaacaa tattttcacc
     1861 tgaatcagga tattcttcta atacctggaa tgctgttttc ccggggatcg cagtggtgag
     1921 taaccatgca tcatcaggag tacggataaa atgcttgatg gtcggaagag gcataaattc
     1981 cgtcagccag tttagtctga ccatctcatc tgtaacatca ttggcaacgc tacctttgcc
     2041 atgtttcaga aacaactctg gcgcatcggg cttcccatac aatcgataga ttgtcgcacc
     2101 tgattgcccg acattatcgc gagcccattt atacccatat aaatcagcat ccatgttgga
     2161 atttaatcgc ggcctagagc aagacgtttc ccgttgaata tggctcatac tcttcctttt
     2221 tcaatattat tgaagcattt atcagggtta ttgtctcatg agcggataca tatttgaatg
     2281 tatttagaaa aataaacaaa taggcatgct agcgcagaaa cgtcctagaa gatgccagga
     2341 ggatacttag cagagagaca ataaggccgg agcgaagccg tttttccata ggctccgccc
     2401 ccctgacgaa catcacgaaa tctgacgctc aaatcagtgg tggcgaaacc cgacaggact
     2461 ataaagatac caggcgtttc cccctgatgg ctccctcttg cgctctcctg ttcccgtcct
     2521 gcggcgtccg tgttgtggtg gaggctttac ccaaatcacc acgtcccgtt ccgtgtagac
     2581 agttcgctcc aagctgggct gtgtgcaaga accccccgtt cagcccgact gctgcgcctt
     2641 atccggtaac tatcatcttg agtccaaccc ggaaagacac gacaaaacgc cactggcagc
     2701 agccattggt aactgagaat tagtggattt agatatcgag agtcttgaag tggtggccta
     2761 acagaggcta cactgaaagg acagtatttg gtatctgcgc tccactaaag ccagttacca
     2821 ggttaagcag ttccccaact gacttaacct tcgatcaaac cgcctcccca ggcggttttt
     2881 tcgtttacag agcaggagat tacgacgatc gtaaaaggat ctcaagaaga tcctttacgg
     2941 attcccgaca ccatcactct agatttcagt gcaatttatc tcttcaaatg tagcacctga
     3001 agtcagcccc atacgatata agttgtaatt ctcatgttag tcatgccccg cgcccaccgg
     3061 aaggagctga ctgggttgaa ggctctcaag ggcatcggtc gagatcccgg tgcctaatga
     3121 gtgagctaac ttacattaat tgcgttgcgc tcactgcccg ctttccagtc gggaaacctg
     3181 tcgtgccagc tgcattaatg aatcggccaa cgcgcgggga gaggcggttt gcgtattggg
     3241 cgccagggtg gtttttcttt tcaccagtga gacgggcaac agctgattgc ccttcaccgc
     3301 ctggccctga gagagttgca gcaagcggtc cacgctggtt tgccccagca ggcgaaaatc
     3361 ctgtttgatg gtggttaacg gcgggatata acatgagctg tcttcggtat cgtcgtatcc
     3421 cactaccgag atgtccgcac caacgcgcag cccggactcg gtaatggcgc gcattgcgcc
     3481 cagcgccatc tgatcgttgg caaccagcat cgcagtggga acgatgccct cattcagcat
     3541 ttgcatggtt tgttgaaaac cggacatggc actccagtcg ccttcccgtt ccgctatcgg
     3601 ctgaatttga ttgcgagtga gatatttatg ccagccagcc agacgcagac gcgccgagac
     3661 agaacttaat gggcccgcta acagcgcgat ttgctggtga cccaatgcga ccagatgctc
     3721 cacgcccagt cgcgtaccgt cttcatggga gaaaataata ctgttgatgg gtgtctggtc
     3781 agagacatca agaaataacg ccggaacatt agtgcaggca gcttccacag caatggcatc
     3841 ctggtcatcc agcggatagt taatgatcag cccactgacg cgttgcgcga gaagattgtg
     3901 caccgccgct ttacaggctt cgacgccgct tcgttctacc atcgacacca ccacgctggc
     3961 acccagttga tcggcgcgag atttaatcgc cgcgacaatt tgcgacggcg cgtgcagggc
     4021 cagactggag gtggcaacgc caatcagcaa cgactgtttg cccgccagtt gttgtgccac
     4081 gcggttggga atgtaattca gctccgccat cgccgcttcc actttttccc gcgttttcgc
     4141 agaaacgtgg ctggcctggt tcaccacgcg ggaaacggtc tgataagaga caccggcata
     4201 ctctgcgaca tcgtataacg ttactggttt cac
//
