# Supplementary material for: Genetically encoded RNA strand exchange circuits for programmable protein expression and computation in cells
Source: bioRxiv preprint, doi:10.1101/2025.09.24.678369, version 1 (2025-09-24)
Supplement: Plasmid GenBank files [file 678369_file04.zip › Supplementary File 2/pCOLA - (G_41) Gu5rbs2 s4u R3 CFP T7t.gb]

LOCUS       pCOLA_-_(G_41)_G{u5,rbs 4231 bp ds-DNA     circular     21-SEP-2025
DEFINITION  .
FEATURES             Location/Qualifiers
     primer          32..55
                     /label="Duet_seq_fwd"
                     /note="sequence: cgctatcatgccataccgcgaaag"
                     /ApEinfo_revcolor="#faac61"
                     /ApEinfo_fwdcolor="#faac61"
     primer          complement(82..132)
                     /label="pDuet_BB_rev_ga4"
                     /note="sequence: GACAGTTAGCCCAGAGCAGCGTTAGACTTcataagggagagcgtcgagatc"
                     /ApEinfo_revcolor="#b1ff67"
                     /ApEinfo_fwdcolor="#b1ff67"
     primer          complement(114..132)
                     /label="ga4_rev"
                     /note="sequence: gacagttagcccagagcag"
                     /ApEinfo_revcolor="#c7b0e3"
                     /ApEinfo_fwdcolor="#c7b0e3"
     misc_feature    206..222
                     /label="T7 promoter"
                     /ApEinfo_revcolor="#9eafd2"
                     /ApEinfo_fwdcolor="#9eafd2"
     misc_feature    275..338
                     /label="HDV R3"
                     /ApEinfo_revcolor="#9eafd2"
                     /ApEinfo_fwdcolor="#9eafd2"
     primer          complement(293..311)
                     /label="G2U_RoR3_revUS"
                     /note="sequence: GTCGGACCGCGAGGAGGTG"
                     /ApEinfo_revcolor="#c7b0e3"
                     /ApEinfo_fwdcolor="#c7b0e3"
     primer          complement(312..335)
                     /label="G2U_RoR3_rev"
                     /note="sequence: CCTTAACCTACCGAAGTAGCCCAG"
                     /ApEinfo_revcolor="#ff9ccd"
                     /ApEinfo_fwdcolor="#ff9ccd"
     primer          312..338
                     /label="G2U_R3_fwd"
                     /note="sequence: CTGGGCTACTTCGGTAGGTTAAGGCAC"
                     /ApEinfo_revcolor="#75c6a9"
                     /ApEinfo_fwdcolor="#75c6a9"
     RBS             359..364
                     /label="RBS6s"
                     /ApEinfo_revcolor="#f58a5e"
                     /ApEinfo_fwdcolor="#f58a5e"
     primer          365..394
                     /label="THE_lkr_fwd"
                     /note="sequence: ATATAAATGAAACAGAACAAAGAACAGTTA"
                     /ApEinfo_revcolor="#75c6a9"
                     /ApEinfo_fwdcolor="#75c6a9"
     CDS             392..1114
                     /label="Translation 392-1114"
                     /translation="LVSKGEELFTGVVPILVELDGDVNGHKFSVSGEGEGDATYGKLTLKFICTTGKLPVPWPTLVTTLTWGVQCFARYPDHMKQHDFFKSAMPEGYVQERTIFFKDDGNYKTRAEVKFEGDTLVNRIELKGIDFKEDGNILGHKLEYNYISDNVYITADKQKNGIKANFKIRHNIEDGGVQLADHYQQNTPIGDGPVLLPDNHYLSTQSKLSKDPNEKRDHMVLLEFVTAAGITLGMDELYK**"
     misc_feature    392..1114
                     /label="sCFP3A_2tta"
     primer          complement(1115..1118)
                     /label="T7\Terminator\primer"
                     /ApEinfo_revcolor="#ffef86"
                     /ApEinfo_fwdcolor="#ffef86"
     terminator      1115..1161
                     /label="T7\Terminator"
                     /ApEinfo_revcolor="#f8d3a9"
                     /ApEinfo_fwdcolor="#f8d3a9"
     primer          1132..1151
                     /label="Duet_BB_T7t_fwd"
                     /note="sequence: gcctctaaacgggtcttgag"
                     /ApEinfo_revcolor="#c7b0e3"
                     /ApEinfo_fwdcolor="#c7b0e3"
     primer          1162..1186
                     /label="pDuet_BB_ds_fwd"
                     /note="sequence: ctgaaacctcaggcatttgagaagc"
                     /ApEinfo_revcolor="#b1ff67"
                     /ApEinfo_fwdcolor="#b1ff67"
     primer          complement(1191..1213)
                     /label="Duet_seq_rev"
                     /note="sequence: tgactaccggaagcagtgtgacc"
                     /ApEinfo_revcolor="#c6c9d1"
                     /ApEinfo_fwdcolor="#c6c9d1"
     CDS             complement(1391..2206)
                     /label="Kan"
                     /ApEinfo_revcolor="#f58a5e"
                     /ApEinfo_fwdcolor="#f58a5e"
     primer          complement(1400..1434)
                     /label="RSF_kanR_rev"
                     /note="sequence: tgaataaattgcagtttcatttgatgctcgatgag"
                     /ApEinfo_revcolor="#84b0dc"
                     /ApEinfo_fwdcolor="#84b0dc"
     RBS             complement(2212..2216)
                     /label="RBS"
                     /ApEinfo_revcolor="#ffef86"
                     /ApEinfo_fwdcolor="#ffef86"
     -10_signal      complement(2248..2254)
                     /label="-10\Ap"
                     /ApEinfo_revcolor="#9eafd2"
                     /ApEinfo_fwdcolor="#9eafd2"
     -35_signal      complement(2271..2276)
                     /label="-35\Ap"
                     /ApEinfo_revcolor="#b1ff67"
                     /ApEinfo_fwdcolor="#b1ff67"
     rep_origin      2316..2951
                     /label="ColA\ori"
                     /ApEinfo_revcolor="#b7e6d7"
                     /ApEinfo_fwdcolor="#b7e6d7"
     CDS             complement(3149..4231)
                     /label="lacI"
                     /ApEinfo_revcolor="#d6b295"
                     /ApEinfo_fwdcolor="#d6b295"
ORIGIN
        1 attcaccacc ctgaattgac tctcttccgg gcgctatcat gccataccgc gaaaggtttt
       61 gcgccattcg atggtgtccg ggatctcgac gctctccctt atgaagtcta acgctgctct
      121 gggctaactg tccgcatcta gacttaactg agatattacc atagatgact agccattcct
      181 ctagatacta cgactagcat acTTCTAATA CGACTCACTA TAGGGAGATT CGTCTCCCAC
      241 TACATCCACA TACTACCTCC TACTATACTA CTTCGGGTCG GCATGGCATG TGCACCTCCT
      301 CGCGGTCCGA CCTGGGCTAC TTCGGTAGGC TAAGGCACAG TATGATGTGT AGTATGGTAG
      361 GAGGATATAA ATGAAACAGA ACAAAGAACA GTTAGTCAGT AAAGGTGAAG AATTATTTAC
      421 CGGTGTTGTA CCGATATTAG TCGAACTGGA CGGTGACGTA AACGGACATA AGTTCTCTGT
      481 AAGTGGAGAA GGTGAAGGGG ATGCCACCTA CGGGAAATTG ACGCTGAAAT TTATTTGCAC
      541 GACAGGGAAA CTGCCAGTCC CCTGGCCTAC TCTGGTAACC ACACTTACGT GGGGGGTTCA
      601 GTGCTTTGCA CGCTATCCCG ACCATATGAA GCAGCACGAT TTTTTCAAAT CTGCGATGCC
      661 GGAGGGCTAT GTGCAAGAAC GGACCATTTT CTTTAAGGAC GATGGTAACT ATAAAACTCG
      721 CGCCGAAGTT AAATTTGAAG GTGACACTTT GGTCAACCGT ATAGAACTGA AGGGGATAGA
      781 TTTTAAGGAA GATGGTAATA TCCTTGGTCA CAAGTTGGAA TACAACTACA TCAGCGATAA
      841 TGTATACATC ACAGCCGACA AGCAAAAAAA CGGTATCAAA GCAAACTTCA AAATACGTCA
      901 CAACATCGAG GACGGTGGAG TCCAGCTGGC CGACCACTAC CAGCAGAACA CCCCAATAGG
      961 CGACGGACCT GTTCTTCTGC CAGACAACCA CTACCTTTCG ACTCAATCAA AGCTTTCAAA
     1021 GGATCCTAAC GAGAAACGGG ATCATATGGT GTTGCTTGAG TTCGTTACGG CAGCTGGTAT
     1081 AACCTTGGGG ATGGACGAAC TTTACAAATA ATAAtagcat aaccccttgg ggcctctaaa
     1141 cgggtcttga ggggtttttt gctgaaacct caggcatttg agaagcacac ggtcacactg
     1201 cttccggtag tcaataaacc ggtaaaccag caatagacat aagcggctat ttaacgaccc
     1261 tgccctgaac cgacgacaag ctgacgaccg ggtctccgca agtggcactt ttcggggaaa
     1321 tgtgcgcgga acccctattt gtttattttt ctaaatacat tcaaatatgt atccgctcat
     1381 gaattaattc ttagaaaaac tcatcgagca tcaaatgaaa ctgcaattta ttcatatcag
     1441 gattatcaat accatatttt tgaaaaagcc gtttctgtaa tgaaggagaa aactcaccga
     1501 ggcagttcca taggatggca agatcctggt atcggtctgc gattccgact cgtccaacat
     1561 caatacaacc tattaatttc ccctcgtcaa aaataaggtt atcaagtgag aaatcaccat
     1621 gagtgacgac tgaatccggt gagaatggca aaagtttatg catttctttc cagacttgtt
     1681 caacaggcca gccattacgc tcgtcatcaa aatcactcgc atcaaccaaa ccgttattca
     1741 ttcgtgattg cgcctgagcg agacgaaata cgcggtcgct gttaaaagga caattacaaa
     1801 caggaatcga atgcaaccgg cgcaggaaca ctgccagcgc atcaacaata ttttcacctg
     1861 aatcaggata ttcttctaat acctggaatg ctgttttccc ggggatcgca gtggtgagta
     1921 accatgcatc atcaggagta cggataaaat gcttgatggt cggaagaggc ataaattccg
     1981 tcagccagtt tagtctgacc atctcatctg taacatcatt ggcaacgcta cctttgccat
     2041 gtttcagaaa caactctggc gcatcgggct tcccatacaa tcgatagatt gtcgcacctg
     2101 attgcccgac attatcgcga gcccatttat acccatataa atcagcatcc atgttggaat
     2161 ttaatcgcgg cctagagcaa gacgtttccc gttgaatatg gctcatactc ttcctttttc
     2221 aatattattg aagcatttat cagggttatt gtctcatgag cggatacata tttgaatgta
     2281 tttagaaaaa taaacaaata ggcatgctag cgcagaaacg tcctagaaga tgccaggagg
     2341 atacttagca gagagacaat aaggccggag cgaagccgtt tttccatagg ctccgccccc
     2401 ctgacgaaca tcacgaaatc tgacgctcaa atcagtggtg gcgaaacccg acaggactat
     2461 aaagatacca ggcgtttccc cctgatggct ccctcttgcg ctctcctgtt cccgtcctgc
     2521 ggcgtccgtg ttgtggtgga ggctttaccc aaatcaccac gtcccgttcc gtgtagacag
     2581 ttcgctccaa gctgggctgt gtgcaagaac cccccgttca gcccgactgc tgcgccttat
     2641 ccggtaacta tcatcttgag tccaacccgg aaagacacga caaaacgcca ctggcagcag
     2701 ccattggtaa ctgagaatta gtggatttag atatcgagag tcttgaagtg gtggcctaac
     2761 agaggctaca ctgaaaggac agtatttggt atctgcgctc cactaaagcc agttaccagg
     2821 ttaagcagtt ccccaactga cttaaccttc gatcaaaccg cctccccagg cggttttttc
     2881 gtttacagag caggagatta cgacgatcgt aaaaggatct caagaagatc ctttacggat
     2941 tcccgacacc atcactctag atttcagtgc aatttatctc ttcaaatgta gcacctgaag
     3001 tcagccccat acgatataag ttgtaattct catgttagtc atgccccgcg cccaccggaa
     3061 ggagctgact gggttgaagg ctctcaaggg catcggtcga gatcccggtg cctaatgagt
     3121 gagctaactt acattaattg cgttgcgctc actgcccgct ttccagtcgg gaaacctgtc
     3181 gtgccagctg cattaatgaa tcggccaacg cgcggggaga ggcggtttgc gtattgggcg
     3241 ccagggtggt ttttcttttc accagtgaga cgggcaacag ctgattgccc ttcaccgcct
     3301 ggccctgaga gagttgcagc aagcggtcca cgctggtttg ccccagcagg cgaaaatcct
     3361 gtttgatggt ggttaacggc gggatataac atgagctgtc ttcggtatcg tcgtatccca
     3421 ctaccgagat gtccgcacca acgcgcagcc cggactcggt aatggcgcgc attgcgccca
     3481 gcgccatctg atcgttggca accagcatcg cagtgggaac gatgccctca ttcagcattt
     3541 gcatggtttg ttgaaaaccg gacatggcac tccagtcgcc ttcccgttcc gctatcggct
     3601 gaatttgatt gcgagtgaga tatttatgcc agccagccag acgcagacgc gccgagacag
     3661 aacttaatgg gcccgctaac agcgcgattt gctggtgacc caatgcgacc agatgctcca
     3721 cgcccagtcg cgtaccgtct tcatgggaga aaataatact gttgatgggt gtctggtcag
     3781 agacatcaag aaataacgcc ggaacattag tgcaggcagc ttccacagca atggcatcct
     3841 ggtcatccag cggatagtta atgatcagcc cactgacgcg ttgcgcgaga agattgtgca
     3901 ccgccgcttt acaggcttcg acgccgcttc gttctaccat cgacaccacc acgctggcac
     3961 ccagttgatc ggcgcgagat ttaatcgccg cgacaatttg cgacggcgcg tgcagggcca
     4021 gactggaggt ggcaacgcca atcagcaacg actgtttgcc cgccagttgt tgtgccacgc
     4081 ggttgggaat gtaattcagc tccgccatcg ccgcttccac tttttcccgc gttttcgcag
     4141 aaacgtggct ggcctggttc accacgcggg aaacggtctg ataagagaca ccggcatact
     4201 ctgcgacatc gtataacgtt actggtttca c
//
