# Supplementary material for: Genetically encoded RNA strand exchange circuits for programmable protein expression and computation in cells
Source: bioRxiv preprint, doi:10.1101/2025.09.24.678369, version 1 (2025-09-24)
Supplement: Plasmid GenBank files [file 678369_file04.zip › Supplementary File 2/pCOLA - (G_42) Gu6rbs2 s4u R3 CFP T7t.gb]

LOCUS       pCOLA_-_(G_42)_G{u6,rbs 4231 bp ds-DNA     circular     21-SEP-2025
DEFINITION  .
FEATURES             Location/Qualifiers
     primer          32..55
                     /label="Duet_seq_fwd"
                     /note="sequence: cgctatcatgccataccgcgaaag"
                     /ApEinfo_revcolor="#faac61"
                     /ApEinfo_fwdcolor="#faac61"
     primer          complement(82..132)
                     /label="pDuet_BB_rev_ga4"
                     /note="sequence: GACAGTTAGCCCAGAGCAGCGTTAGACTTcataagggagagcgtcgagatc"
                     /ApEinfo_revcolor="#b1ff67"
                     /ApEinfo_fwdcolor="#b1ff67"
     primer          complement(114..132)
                     /label="ga4_rev"
                     /note="sequence: gacagttagcccagagcag"
                     /ApEinfo_revcolor="#c7b0e3"
                     /ApEinfo_fwdcolor="#c7b0e3"
     misc_feature    206..222
                     /label="T7 promoter"
                     /ApEinfo_revcolor="#9eafd2"
                     /ApEinfo_fwdcolor="#9eafd2"
     misc_feature    275..338
                     /label="HDV R3"
                     /ApEinfo_revcolor="#9eafd2"
                     /ApEinfo_fwdcolor="#9eafd2"
     primer          complement(293..311)
                     /label="G2U_RoR3_revUS"
                     /note="sequence: GTCGGACCGCGAGGAGGTG"
                     /ApEinfo_revcolor="#c7b0e3"
                     /ApEinfo_fwdcolor="#c7b0e3"
     primer          complement(312..335)
                     /label="G2U_RoR3_rev"
                     /note="sequence: CCTTAACCTACCGAAGTAGCCCAG"
                     /ApEinfo_revcolor="#ff9ccd"
                     /ApEinfo_fwdcolor="#ff9ccd"
     primer          312..338
                     /label="G2U_R3_fwd"
                     /note="sequence: CTGGGCTACTTCGGTAGGTTAAGGCAC"
                     /ApEinfo_revcolor="#75c6a9"
                     /ApEinfo_fwdcolor="#75c6a9"
     RBS             359..364
                     /label="RBS6s"
                     /ApEinfo_revcolor="#f58a5e"
                     /ApEinfo_fwdcolor="#f58a5e"
     primer          365..394
                     /label="THE_lkr_fwd"
                     /note="sequence: ATATAAATGAAACAGAACAAAGAACAGTTA"
                     /ApEinfo_revcolor="#75c6a9"
                     /ApEinfo_fwdcolor="#75c6a9"
     CDS             392..1114
                     /label="Translation 392-1114"
                     /translation="LVSKGEELFTGVVPILVELDGDVNGHKFSVSGEGEGDATYGKLTLKFICTTGKLPVPWPTLVTTLTWGVQCFARYPDHMKQHDFFKSAMPEGYVQERTIFFKDDGNYKTRAEVKFEGDTLVNRIELKGIDFKEDGNILGHKLEYNYISDNVYITADKQKNGIKANFKIRHNIEDGGVQLADHYQQNTPIGDGPVLLPDNHYLSTQSKLSKDPNEKRDHMVLLEFVTAAGITLGMDELYK**"
     misc_feature    392..1114
                     /label="sCFP3A_2tta"
     primer          complement(1115..1118)
                     /label="T7\Terminator\primer"
                     /ApEinfo_revcolor="#ffef86"
                     /ApEinfo_fwdcolor="#ffef86"
     terminator      1115..1161
                     /label="T7\Terminator"
                     /ApEinfo_revcolor="#f8d3a9"
                     /ApEinfo_fwdcolor="#f8d3a9"
     primer          1132..1151
                     /label="Duet_BB_T7t_fwd"
                     /note="sequence: gcctctaaacgggtcttgag"
                     /ApEinfo_revcolor="#c7b0e3"
                     /ApEinfo_fwdcolor="#c7b0e3"
     primer          1162..1186
                     /label="pDuet_BB_ds_fwd"
                     /note="sequence: ctgaaacctcaggcatttgagaagc"
                     /ApEinfo_revcolor="#b1ff67"
                     /ApEinfo_fwdcolor="#b1ff67"
     primer          complement(1191..1213)
                     /label="Duet_seq_rev"
                     /note="sequence: tgactaccggaagcagtgtgacc"
                     /ApEinfo_revcolor="#c6c9d1"
                     /ApEinfo_fwdcolor="#c6c9d1"
     CDS             complement(1391..2206)
                     /label="Kan"
                     /ApEinfo_revcolor="#f58a5e"
                     /ApEinfo_fwdcolor="#f58a5e"
     primer          complement(1400..1434)
                     /label="RSF_kanR_rev"
                     /note="sequence: tgaataaattgcagtttcatttgatgctcgatgag"
                     /ApEinfo_revcolor="#84b0dc"
                     /ApEinfo_fwdcolor="#84b0dc"
     RBS             complement(2212..2216)
                     /label="RBS"
                     /ApEinfo_revcolor="#ffef86"
                     /ApEinfo_fwdcolor="#ffef86"
     -10_signal      complement(2248..2254)
                     /label="-10\Ap"
                     /ApEinfo_revcolor="#9eafd2"
                     /ApEinfo_fwdcolor="#9eafd2"
     -35_signal      complement(2271..2276)
                     /label="-35\Ap"
                     /ApEinfo_revcolor="#b1ff67"
                     /ApEinfo_fwdcolor="#b1ff67"
     rep_origin      2316..2951
                     /label="ColA\ori"
                     /ApEinfo_revcolor="#b7e6d7"
                     /ApEinfo_fwdcolor="#b7e6d7"
     CDS             complement(3149..4231)
                     /label="lacI"
                     /ApEinfo_revcolor="#d6b295"
                     /ApEinfo_fwdcolor="#d6b295"
ORIGIN
        1 attcaccacc ctgaattgac tctcttccgg gcgctatcat gccataccgc gaaaggtttt
       61 gcgccattcg atggtgtccg ggatctcgac gctctccctt atgaagtcta acgctgctct
      121 gggctaactg tccgcatcta gacttaactg agatattacc atagatgact agccattcct
      181 ctagatacta cgactagcat acTTCTAATA CGACTCACTA TAGGGAGATT CGTCTCCCAC
      241 TACATCCACA TACTACCTCC TTTATCTTAC TTTCGGGTCG GCATGGCATG TGCACCTCCT
      301 CGCGGTCCGA CCTGGGCTAC TTCGGTAGGC TAAGGCACAG TATGATGTAG TAAGGTAAAG
      361 GAGGATATAA ATGAAACAGA ACAAAGAACA GTTAGTCAGT AAAGGTGAAG AATTATTTAC
      421 CGGTGTTGTA CCGATATTAG TCGAACTGGA CGGTGACGTA AACGGACATA AGTTCTCTGT
      481 AAGTGGAGAA GGTGAAGGGG ATGCCACCTA CGGGAAATTG ACGCTGAAAT TTATTTGCAC
      541 GACAGGGAAA CTGCCAGTCC CCTGGCCTAC TCTGGTAACC ACACTTACGT GGGGGGTTCA
      601 GTGCTTTGCA CGCTATCCCG ACCATATGAA GCAGCACGAT TTTTTCAAAT CTGCGATGCC
      661 GGAGGGCTAT GTGCAAGAAC GGACCATTTT CTTTAAGGAC GATGGTAACT ATAAAACTCG
      721 CGCCGAAGTT AAATTTGAAG GTGACACTTT GGTCAACCGT ATAGAACTGA AGGGGATAGA
      781 TTTTAAGGAA GATGGTAATA TCCTTGGTCA CAAGTTGGAA TACAACTACA TCAGCGATAA
      841 TGTATACATC ACAGCCGACA AGCAAAAAAA CGGTATCAAA GCAAACTTCA AAATACGTCA
      901 CAACATCGAG GACGGTGGAG TCCAGCTGGC CGACCACTAC CAGCAGAACA CCCCAATAGG
      961 CGACGGACCT GTTCTTCTGC CAGACAACCA CTACCTTTCG ACTCAATCAA AGCTTTCAAA
     1021 GGATCCTAAC GAGAAACGGG ATCATATGGT GTTGCTTGAG TTCGTTACGG CAGCTGGTAT
     1081 AACCTTGGGG ATGGACGAAC TTTACAAATA ATAAtagcat aaccccttgg ggcctctaaa
     1141 cgggtcttga ggggtttttt gctgaaacct caggcatttg agaagcacac ggtcacactg
     1201 cttccggtag tcaataaacc ggtaaaccag caatagacat aagcggctat ttaacgaccc
     1261 tgccctgaac cgacgacaag ctgacgaccg ggtctccgca agtggcactt ttcggggaaa
     1321 tgtgcgcgga acccctattt gtttattttt ctaaatacat tcaaatatgt atccgctcat
     1381 gaattaattc ttagaaaaac tcatcgagca tcaaatgaaa ctgcaattta ttcatatcag
     1441 gattatcaat accatatttt tgaaaaagcc gtttctgtaa tgaaggagaa aactcaccga
     1501 ggcagttcca taggatggca agatcctggt atcggtctgc gattccgact cgtccaacat
     1561 caatacaacc tattaatttc ccctcgtcaa aaataaggtt atcaagtgag aaatcaccat
     1621 gagtgacgac tgaatccggt gagaatggca aaagtttatg catttctttc cagacttgtt
     1681 caacaggcca gccattacgc tcgtcatcaa aatcactcgc atcaaccaaa ccgttattca
     1741 ttcgtgattg cgcctgagcg agacgaaata cgcggtcgct gttaaaagga caattacaaa
     1801 caggaatcga atgcaaccgg cgcaggaaca ctgccagcgc atcaacaata ttttcacctg
     1861 aatcaggata ttcttctaat acctggaatg ctgttttccc ggggatcgca gtggtgagta
     1921 accatgcatc atcaggagta cggataaaat gcttgatggt cggaagaggc ataaattccg
     1981 tcagccagtt tagtctgacc atctcatctg taacatcatt ggcaacgcta cctttgccat
     2041 gtttcagaaa caactctggc gcatcgggct tcccatacaa tcgatagatt gtcgcacctg
     2101 attgcccgac attatcgcga gcccatttat acccatataa atcagcatcc atgttggaat
     2161 ttaatcgcgg cctagagcaa gacgtttccc gttgaatatg gctcatactc ttcctttttc
     2221 aatattattg aagcatttat cagggttatt gtctcatgag cggatacata tttgaatgta
     2281 tttagaaaaa taaacaaata ggcatgctag cgcagaaacg tcctagaaga tgccaggagg
     2341 atacttagca gagagacaat aaggccggag cgaagccgtt tttccatagg ctccgccccc
     2401 ctgacgaaca tcacgaaatc tgacgctcaa atcagtggtg gcgaaacccg acaggactat
     2461 aaagatacca ggcgtttccc cctgatggct ccctcttgcg ctctcctgtt cccgtcctgc
     2521 ggcgtccgtg ttgtggtgga ggctttaccc aaatcaccac gtcccgttcc gtgtagacag
     2581 ttcgctccaa gctgggctgt gtgcaagaac cccccgttca gcccgactgc tgcgccttat
     2641 ccggtaacta tcatcttgag tccaacccgg aaagacacga caaaacgcca ctggcagcag
     2701 ccattggtaa ctgagaatta gtggatttag atatcgagag tcttgaagtg gtggcctaac
     2761 agaggctaca ctgaaaggac agtatttggt atctgcgctc cactaaagcc agttaccagg
     2821 ttaagcagtt ccccaactga cttaaccttc gatcaaaccg cctccccagg cggttttttc
     2881 gtttacagag caggagatta cgacgatcgt aaaaggatct caagaagatc ctttacggat
     2941 tcccgacacc atcactctag atttcagtgc aatttatctc ttcaaatgta gcacctgaag
     3001 tcagccccat acgatataag ttgtaattct catgttagtc atgccccgcg cccaccggaa
     3061 ggagctgact gggttgaagg ctctcaaggg catcggtcga gatcccggtg cctaatgagt
     3121 gagctaactt acattaattg cgttgcgctc actgcccgct ttccagtcgg gaaacctgtc
     3181 gtgccagctg cattaatgaa tcggccaacg cgcggggaga ggcggtttgc gtattgggcg
     3241 ccagggtggt ttttcttttc accagtgaga cgggcaacag ctgattgccc ttcaccgcct
     3301 ggccctgaga gagttgcagc aagcggtcca cgctggtttg ccccagcagg cgaaaatcct
     3361 gtttgatggt ggttaacggc gggatataac atgagctgtc ttcggtatcg tcgtatccca
     3421 ctaccgagat gtccgcacca acgcgcagcc cggactcggt aatggcgcgc attgcgccca
     3481 gcgccatctg atcgttggca accagcatcg cagtgggaac gatgccctca ttcagcattt
     3541 gcatggtttg ttgaaaaccg gacatggcac tccagtcgcc ttcccgttcc gctatcggct
     3601 gaatttgatt gcgagtgaga tatttatgcc agccagccag acgcagacgc gccgagacag
     3661 aacttaatgg gcccgctaac agcgcgattt gctggtgacc caatgcgacc agatgctcca
     3721 cgcccagtcg cgtaccgtct tcatgggaga aaataatact gttgatgggt gtctggtcag
     3781 agacatcaag aaataacgcc ggaacattag tgcaggcagc ttccacagca atggcatcct
     3841 ggtcatccag cggatagtta atgatcagcc cactgacgcg ttgcgcgaga agattgtgca
     3901 ccgccgcttt acaggcttcg acgccgcttc gttctaccat cgacaccacc acgctggcac
     3961 ccagttgatc ggcgcgagat ttaatcgccg cgacaatttg cgacggcgcg tgcagggcca
     4021 gactggaggt ggcaacgcca atcagcaacg actgtttgcc cgccagttgt tgtgccacgc
     4081 ggttgggaat gtaattcagc tccgccatcg ccgcttccac tttttcccgc gttttcgcag
     4141 aaacgtggct ggcctggttc accacgcggg aaacggtctg ataagagaca ccggcatact
     4201 ctgcgacatc gtataacgtt actggtttca c
//
