# Supplementary material for: Genetically encoded RNA strand exchange circuits for programmable protein expression and computation in cells
Source: bioRxiv preprint, doi:10.1101/2025.09.24.678369, version 1 (2025-09-24)
Supplement: Plasmid GenBank files [file 678369_file04.zip › Supplementary File 2/pCOLA - (G_43) Gu7rbs2 s4u R3 CFP T7t.gb]

LOCUS       pCOLA_-_(G_43)_G{u7,rbs 4231 bp ds-DNA     circular     21-SEP-2025
DEFINITION  .
FEATURES             Location/Qualifiers
     primer          32..55
                     /label="Duet_seq_fwd"
                     /note="sequence: cgctatcatgccataccgcgaaag"
                     /ApEinfo_revcolor="#faac61"
                     /ApEinfo_fwdcolor="#faac61"
     primer          complement(82..132)
                     /label="pDuet_BB_rev_ga4"
                     /note="sequence: GACAGTTAGCCCAGAGCAGCGTTAGACTTcataagggagagcgtcgagatc"
                     /ApEinfo_revcolor="#b1ff67"
                     /ApEinfo_fwdcolor="#b1ff67"
     primer          complement(114..132)
                     /label="ga4_rev"
                     /note="sequence: gacagttagcccagagcag"
                     /ApEinfo_revcolor="#c7b0e3"
                     /ApEinfo_fwdcolor="#c7b0e3"
     misc_feature    206..222
                     /label="T7 promoter"
                     /ApEinfo_revcolor="#9eafd2"
                     /ApEinfo_fwdcolor="#9eafd2"
     misc_feature    275..338
                     /label="HDV R3"
                     /ApEinfo_revcolor="#9eafd2"
                     /ApEinfo_fwdcolor="#9eafd2"
     primer          complement(293..311)
                     /label="G2U_RoR3_revUS"
                     /note="sequence: GTCGGACCGCGAGGAGGTG"
                     /ApEinfo_revcolor="#c7b0e3"
                     /ApEinfo_fwdcolor="#c7b0e3"
     primer          complement(312..335)
                     /label="G2U_RoR3_rev"
                     /note="sequence: CCTTAACCTACCGAAGTAGCCCAG"
                     /ApEinfo_revcolor="#ff9ccd"
                     /ApEinfo_fwdcolor="#ff9ccd"
     primer          312..338
                     /label="G2U_R3_fwd"
                     /note="sequence: CTGGGCTACTTCGGTAGGTTAAGGCAC"
                     /ApEinfo_revcolor="#75c6a9"
                     /ApEinfo_fwdcolor="#75c6a9"
     RBS             359..364
                     /label="RBS6s"
                     /ApEinfo_revcolor="#f58a5e"
                     /ApEinfo_fwdcolor="#f58a5e"
     primer          365..394
                     /label="THE_lkr_fwd"
                     /note="sequence: ATATAAATGAAACAGAACAAAGAACAGTTA"
                     /ApEinfo_revcolor="#75c6a9"
                     /ApEinfo_fwdcolor="#75c6a9"
     CDS             392..1114
                     /label="Translation 392-1114"
                     /translation="LVSKGEELFTGVVPILVELDGDVNGHKFSVSGEGEGDATYGKLTLKFICTTGKLPVPWPTLVTTLTWGVQCFARYPDHMKQHDFFKSAMPEGYVQERTIFFKDDGNYKTRAEVKFEGDTLVNRIELKGIDFKEDGNILGHKLEYNYISDNVYITADKQKNGIKANFKIRHNIEDGGVQLADHYQQNTPIGDGPVLLPDNHYLSTQSKLSKDPNEKRDHMVLLEFVTAAGITLGMDELYK**"
     misc_feature    392..1114
                     /label="sCFP3A_2tta"
     primer          complement(1115..1118)
                     /label="T7\Terminator\primer"
                     /ApEinfo_revcolor="#ffef86"
                     /ApEinfo_fwdcolor="#ffef86"
     terminator      1115..1161
                     /label="T7\Terminator"
                     /ApEinfo_revcolor="#f8d3a9"
                     /ApEinfo_fwdcolor="#f8d3a9"
     primer          1132..1151
                     /label="Duet_BB_T7t_fwd"
                     /note="sequence: gcctctaaacgggtcttgag"
                     /ApEinfo_revcolor="#c7b0e3"
                     /ApEinfo_fwdcolor="#c7b0e3"
     primer          1162..1186
                     /label="pDuet_BB_ds_fwd"
                     /note="sequence: ctgaaacctcaggcatttgagaagc"
                     /ApEinfo_revcolor="#b1ff67"
                     /ApEinfo_fwdcolor="#b1ff67"
     primer          complement(1191..1213)
                     /label="Duet_seq_rev"
                     /note="sequence: tgactaccggaagcagtgtgacc"
                     /ApEinfo_revcolor="#c6c9d1"
                     /ApEinfo_fwdcolor="#c6c9d1"
     CDS             complement(1391..2206)
                     /label="Kan"
                     /ApEinfo_revcolor="#f58a5e"
                     /ApEinfo_fwdcolor="#f58a5e"
     primer          complement(1400..1434)
                     /label="RSF_kanR_rev"
                     /note="sequence: tgaataaattgcagtttcatttgatgctcgatgag"
                     /ApEinfo_revcolor="#84b0dc"
                     /ApEinfo_fwdcolor="#84b0dc"
     RBS             complement(2212..2216)
                     /label="RBS"
                     /ApEinfo_revcolor="#ffef86"
                     /ApEinfo_fwdcolor="#ffef86"
     -10_signal      complement(2248..2254)
                     /label="-10\Ap"
                     /ApEinfo_revcolor="#9eafd2"
                     /ApEinfo_fwdcolor="#9eafd2"
     -35_signal      complement(2271..2276)
                     /label="-35\Ap"
                     /ApEinfo_revcolor="#b1ff67"
                     /ApEinfo_fwdcolor="#b1ff67"
     rep_origin      2316..2951
                     /label="ColA\ori"
                     /ApEinfo_revcolor="#b7e6d7"
                     /ApEinfo_fwdcolor="#b7e6d7"
     CDS             complement(3149..4231)
                     /label="lacI"
                     /ApEinfo_revcolor="#d6b295"
                     /ApEinfo_fwdcolor="#d6b295"
ORIGIN
        1 attcaccacc ctgaattgac tctcttccgg gcgctatcat gccataccgc gaaaggtttt
       61 gcgccattcg atggtgtccg ggatctcgac gctctccctt atgaagtcta acgctgctct
      121 gggctaactg tccgcatcta gacttaactg agatattacc atagatgact agccattcct
      181 ctagatacta cgactagcat acTTCTAATA CGACTCACTA TAGGGAGATT CGTCTCCCAC
      241 TACATCCACA TACTACCTCC TATACATAAC ATTCGGGTCG GCATGGCATG TGCACCTCCT
      301 CGCGGTCCGA CCTGGGCTAC TTCGGTAGGC TAAGGCACAG TATGATGTTG TTATGTGTAG
      361 GAGGATATAA ATGAAACAGA ACAAAGAACA GTTAGTCAGT AAAGGTGAAG AATTATTTAC
      421 CGGTGTTGTA CCGATATTAG TCGAACTGGA CGGTGACGTA AACGGACATA AGTTCTCTGT
      481 AAGTGGAGAA GGTGAAGGGG ATGCCACCTA CGGGAAATTG ACGCTGAAAT TTATTTGCAC
      541 GACAGGGAAA CTGCCAGTCC CCTGGCCTAC TCTGGTAACC ACACTTACGT GGGGGGTTCA
      601 GTGCTTTGCA CGCTATCCCG ACCATATGAA GCAGCACGAT TTTTTCAAAT CTGCGATGCC
      661 GGAGGGCTAT GTGCAAGAAC GGACCATTTT CTTTAAGGAC GATGGTAACT ATAAAACTCG
      721 CGCCGAAGTT AAATTTGAAG GTGACACTTT GGTCAACCGT ATAGAACTGA AGGGGATAGA
      781 TTTTAAGGAA GATGGTAATA TCCTTGGTCA CAAGTTGGAA TACAACTACA TCAGCGATAA
      841 TGTATACATC ACAGCCGACA AGCAAAAAAA CGGTATCAAA GCAAACTTCA AAATACGTCA
      901 CAACATCGAG GACGGTGGAG TCCAGCTGGC CGACCACTAC CAGCAGAACA CCCCAATAGG
      961 CGACGGACCT GTTCTTCTGC CAGACAACCA CTACCTTTCG ACTCAATCAA AGCTTTCAAA
     1021 GGATCCTAAC GAGAAACGGG ATCATATGGT GTTGCTTGAG TTCGTTACGG CAGCTGGTAT
     1081 AACCTTGGGG ATGGACGAAC TTTACAAATA ATAAtagcat aaccccttgg ggcctctaaa
     1141 cgggtcttga ggggtttttt gctgaaacct caggcatttg agaagcacac ggtcacactg
     1201 cttccggtag tcaataaacc ggtaaaccag caatagacat aagcggctat ttaacgaccc
     1261 tgccctgaac cgacgacaag ctgacgaccg ggtctccgca agtggcactt ttcggggaaa
     1321 tgtgcgcgga acccctattt gtttattttt ctaaatacat tcaaatatgt atccgctcat
     1381 gaattaattc ttagaaaaac tcatcgagca tcaaatgaaa ctgcaattta ttcatatcag
     1441 gattatcaat accatatttt tgaaaaagcc gtttctgtaa tgaaggagaa aactcaccga
     1501 ggcagttcca taggatggca agatcctggt atcggtctgc gattccgact cgtccaacat
     1561 caatacaacc tattaatttc ccctcgtcaa aaataaggtt atcaagtgag aaatcaccat
     1621 gagtgacgac tgaatccggt gagaatggca aaagtttatg catttctttc cagacttgtt
     1681 caacaggcca gccattacgc tcgtcatcaa aatcactcgc atcaaccaaa ccgttattca
     1741 ttcgtgattg cgcctgagcg agacgaaata cgcggtcgct gttaaaagga caattacaaa
     1801 caggaatcga atgcaaccgg cgcaggaaca ctgccagcgc atcaacaata ttttcacctg
     1861 aatcaggata ttcttctaat acctggaatg ctgttttccc ggggatcgca gtggtgagta
     1921 accatgcatc atcaggagta cggataaaat gcttgatggt cggaagaggc ataaattccg
     1981 tcagccagtt tagtctgacc atctcatctg taacatcatt ggcaacgcta cctttgccat
     2041 gtttcagaaa caactctggc gcatcgggct tcccatacaa tcgatagatt gtcgcacctg
     2101 attgcccgac attatcgcga gcccatttat acccatataa atcagcatcc atgttggaat
     2161 ttaatcgcgg cctagagcaa gacgtttccc gttgaatatg gctcatactc ttcctttttc
     2221 aatattattg aagcatttat cagggttatt gtctcatgag cggatacata tttgaatgta
     2281 tttagaaaaa taaacaaata ggcatgctag cgcagaaacg tcctagaaga tgccaggagg
     2341 atacttagca gagagacaat aaggccggag cgaagccgtt tttccatagg ctccgccccc
     2401 ctgacgaaca tcacgaaatc tgacgctcaa atcagtggtg gcgaaacccg acaggactat
     2461 aaagatacca ggcgtttccc cctgatggct ccctcttgcg ctctcctgtt cccgtcctgc
     2521 ggcgtccgtg ttgtggtgga ggctttaccc aaatcaccac gtcccgttcc gtgtagacag
     2581 ttcgctccaa gctgggctgt gtgcaagaac cccccgttca gcccgactgc tgcgccttat
     2641 ccggtaacta tcatcttgag tccaacccgg aaagacacga caaaacgcca ctggcagcag
     2701 ccattggtaa ctgagaatta gtggatttag atatcgagag tcttgaagtg gtggcctaac
     2761 agaggctaca ctgaaaggac agtatttggt atctgcgctc cactaaagcc agttaccagg
     2821 ttaagcagtt ccccaactga cttaaccttc gatcaaaccg cctccccagg cggttttttc
     2881 gtttacagag caggagatta cgacgatcgt aaaaggatct caagaagatc ctttacggat
     2941 tcccgacacc atcactctag atttcagtgc aatttatctc ttcaaatgta gcacctgaag
     3001 tcagccccat acgatataag ttgtaattct catgttagtc atgccccgcg cccaccggaa
     3061 ggagctgact gggttgaagg ctctcaaggg catcggtcga gatcccggtg cctaatgagt
     3121 gagctaactt acattaattg cgttgcgctc actgcccgct ttccagtcgg gaaacctgtc
     3181 gtgccagctg cattaatgaa tcggccaacg cgcggggaga ggcggtttgc gtattgggcg
     3241 ccagggtggt ttttcttttc accagtgaga cgggcaacag ctgattgccc ttcaccgcct
     3301 ggccctgaga gagttgcagc aagcggtcca cgctggtttg ccccagcagg cgaaaatcct
     3361 gtttgatggt ggttaacggc gggatataac atgagctgtc ttcggtatcg tcgtatccca
     3421 ctaccgagat gtccgcacca acgcgcagcc cggactcggt aatggcgcgc attgcgccca
     3481 gcgccatctg atcgttggca accagcatcg cagtgggaac gatgccctca ttcagcattt
     3541 gcatggtttg ttgaaaaccg gacatggcac tccagtcgcc ttcccgttcc gctatcggct
     3601 gaatttgatt gcgagtgaga tatttatgcc agccagccag acgcagacgc gccgagacag
     3661 aacttaatgg gcccgctaac agcgcgattt gctggtgacc caatgcgacc agatgctcca
     3721 cgcccagtcg cgtaccgtct tcatgggaga aaataatact gttgatgggt gtctggtcag
     3781 agacatcaag aaataacgcc ggaacattag tgcaggcagc ttccacagca atggcatcct
     3841 ggtcatccag cggatagtta atgatcagcc cactgacgcg ttgcgcgaga agattgtgca
     3901 ccgccgcttt acaggcttcg acgccgcttc gttctaccat cgacaccacc acgctggcac
     3961 ccagttgatc ggcgcgagat ttaatcgccg cgacaatttg cgacggcgcg tgcagggcca
     4021 gactggaggt ggcaacgcca atcagcaacg actgtttgcc cgccagttgt tgtgccacgc
     4081 ggttgggaat gtaattcagc tccgccatcg ccgcttccac tttttcccgc gttttcgcag
     4141 aaacgtggct ggcctggttc accacgcggg aaacggtctg ataagagaca ccggcatact
     4201 ctgcgacatc gtataacgtt actggtttca c
//
