# Supplementary material for: Genetically encoded RNA strand exchange circuits for programmable protein expression and computation in cells
Source: bioRxiv preprint, doi:10.1101/2025.09.24.678369, version 1 (2025-09-24)
Supplement: Plasmid GenBank files [file 678369_file04.zip › Supplementary File 2/pCOLA - (G_44) Gu1rbs2 s4u 3hp4 R3 CFP T7t.gb]

LOCUS       pCOLA_-_(G_44)_G{u1,rbs 4196 bp ds-DNA     circular     21-SEP-2025
DEFINITION  .
FEATURES             Location/Qualifiers
     primer          32..55
                     /label="Duet_seq_fwd"
                     /note="sequence: cgctatcatgccataccgcgaaag"
                     /ApEinfo_revcolor="#faac61"
                     /ApEinfo_fwdcolor="#faac61"
     primer          complement(82..132)
                     /label="pDuet_BB_rev_ga4"
                     /note="sequence: GACAGTTAGCCCAGAGCAGCGTTAGACTTcataagggagagcgtcgagatc"
                     /ApEinfo_revcolor="#b1ff67"
                     /ApEinfo_fwdcolor="#b1ff67"
     primer          complement(114..132)
                     /label="ga4_rev"
                     /note="sequence: gacagttagcccagagcag"
                     /ApEinfo_revcolor="#c7b0e3"
                     /ApEinfo_fwdcolor="#c7b0e3"
     misc_feature    137..153
                     /label="T7 promoter"
                     /ApEinfo_revcolor="#9eafd2"
                     /ApEinfo_fwdcolor="#9eafd2"
     primer          330..359
                     /label="THE_lkr_fwd"
                     /note="sequence: ATATAAATGAAACAGAACAAAGAACAGTTA"
                     /ApEinfo_revcolor="#75c6a9"
                     /ApEinfo_fwdcolor="#75c6a9"
     CDS             357..1079
                     /label="Translation 357-1079"
                     /translation="LVSKGEELFTGVVPILVELDGDVNGHKFSVSGEGEGDATYGKLTLKFICTTGKLPVPWPTLVTTLTWGVQCFARYPDHMKQHDFFKSAMPEGYVQERTIFFKDDGNYKTRAEVKFEGDTLVNRIELKGIDFKEDGNILGHKLEYNYISDNVYITADKQKNGIKANFKIRHNIEDGGVQLADHYQQNTPIGDGPVLLPDNHYLSTQSKLSKDPNEKRDHMVLLEFVTAAGITLGMDELYK**"
     misc_feature    357..1079
                     /label="sCFP3A_2tta"
     primer          complement(1080..1083)
                     /label="T7\Terminator\primer"
                     /ApEinfo_revcolor="#ffef86"
                     /ApEinfo_fwdcolor="#ffef86"
     terminator      1080..1126
                     /label="T7\Terminator"
                     /ApEinfo_revcolor="#f8d3a9"
                     /ApEinfo_fwdcolor="#f8d3a9"
     primer          1097..1116
                     /label="Duet_BB_T7t_fwd"
                     /note="sequence: gcctctaaacgggtcttgag"
                     /ApEinfo_revcolor="#c7b0e3"
                     /ApEinfo_fwdcolor="#c7b0e3"
     primer          1127..1151
                     /label="pDuet_BB_ds_fwd"
                     /note="sequence: ctgaaacctcaggcatttgagaagc"
                     /ApEinfo_revcolor="#b1ff67"
                     /ApEinfo_fwdcolor="#b1ff67"
     primer          complement(1156..1178)
                     /label="Duet_seq_rev"
                     /note="sequence: tgactaccggaagcagtgtgacc"
                     /ApEinfo_revcolor="#c6c9d1"
                     /ApEinfo_fwdcolor="#c6c9d1"
     CDS             complement(1356..2171)
                     /label="Kan"
                     /ApEinfo_revcolor="#f58a5e"
                     /ApEinfo_fwdcolor="#f58a5e"
     primer          complement(1365..1399)
                     /label="RSF_kanR_rev"
                     /note="sequence: tgaataaattgcagtttcatttgatgctcgatgag"
                     /ApEinfo_revcolor="#84b0dc"
                     /ApEinfo_fwdcolor="#84b0dc"
     RBS             complement(2177..2181)
                     /label="RBS"
                     /ApEinfo_revcolor="#ffef86"
                     /ApEinfo_fwdcolor="#ffef86"
     -10_signal      complement(2213..2219)
                     /label="-10\Ap"
                     /ApEinfo_revcolor="#9eafd2"
                     /ApEinfo_fwdcolor="#9eafd2"
     -35_signal      complement(2236..2241)
                     /label="-35\Ap"
                     /ApEinfo_revcolor="#b1ff67"
                     /ApEinfo_fwdcolor="#b1ff67"
     rep_origin      2281..2916
                     /label="ColA\ori"
                     /ApEinfo_revcolor="#b7e6d7"
                     /ApEinfo_fwdcolor="#b7e6d7"
     CDS             complement(3114..4196)
                     /label="lacI"
                     /ApEinfo_revcolor="#d6b295"
                     /ApEinfo_fwdcolor="#d6b295"
ORIGIN
        1 attcaccacc ctgaattgac tctcttccgg gcgctatcat gccataccgc gaaaggtttt
       61 gcgccattcg atggtgtccg ggatctcgac gctctccctt atgaagtcta acgctgctct
      121 gggctaactg tcGCGCTAAT ACGACTCACT ATAGGGAGAT TCGTCTCCCA CTACATCCAC
      181 ATACTACCTC CTTTACTTCA CATCGTCGAC TTATCTCGAG TGAGATATTG TTGACGTACG
      241 GGTCGGCATG GCATGTGCAC CTCCTCGCGG TCCGACCTGG GCTACTTCGG TAGGCTAAGG
      301 CACAGTATGA TGTTGTGAAG TGAAGGAGGA TATAAATGAA ACAGAACAAA GAACAGTTAG
      361 TCAGTAAAGG TGAAGAATTA TTTACCGGTG TTGTACCGAT ATTAGTCGAA CTGGACGGTG
      421 ACGTAAACGG ACATAAGTTC TCTGTAAGTG GAGAAGGTGA AGGGGATGCC ACCTACGGGA
      481 AATTGACGCT GAAATTTATT TGCACGACAG GGAAACTGCC AGTCCCCTGG CCTACTCTGG
      541 TAACCACACT TACGTGGGGG GTTCAGTGCT TTGCACGCTA TCCCGACCAT ATGAAGCAGC
      601 ACGATTTTTT CAAATCTGCG ATGCCGGAGG GCTATGTGCA AGAACGGACC ATTTTCTTTA
      661 AGGACGATGG TAACTATAAA ACTCGCGCCG AAGTTAAATT TGAAGGTGAC ACTTTGGTCA
      721 ACCGTATAGA ACTGAAGGGG ATAGATTTTA AGGAAGATGG TAATATCCTT GGTCACAAGT
      781 TGGAATACAA CTACATCAGC GATAATGTAT ACATCACAGC CGACAAGCAA AAAAACGGTA
      841 TCAAAGCAAA CTTCAAAATA CGTCACAACA TCGAGGACGG TGGAGTCCAG CTGGCCGACC
      901 ACTACCAGCA GAACACCCCA ATAGGCGACG GACCTGTTCT TCTGCCAGAC AACCACTACC
      961 TTTCGACTCA ATCAAAGCTT TCAAAGGATC CTAACGAGAA ACGGGATCAT ATGGTGTTGC
     1021 TTGAGTTCGT TACGGCAGCT GGTATAACCT TGGGGATGGA CGAACTTTAC AAATAATAAt
     1081 agcataaccc cttggggcct ctaaacgggt cttgaggggt tttttgctga aacctcaggc
     1141 atttgagaag cacacggtca cactgcttcc ggtagtcaat aaaccggtaa accagcaata
     1201 gacataagcg gctatttaac gaccctgccc tgaaccgacg acaagctgac gaccgggtct
     1261 ccgcaagtgg cacttttcgg ggaaatgtgc gcggaacccc tatttgttta tttttctaaa
     1321 tacattcaaa tatgtatccg ctcatgaatt aattcttaga aaaactcatc gagcatcaaa
     1381 tgaaactgca atttattcat atcaggatta tcaataccat atttttgaaa aagccgtttc
     1441 tgtaatgaag gagaaaactc accgaggcag ttccatagga tggcaagatc ctggtatcgg
     1501 tctgcgattc cgactcgtcc aacatcaata caacctatta atttcccctc gtcaaaaata
     1561 aggttatcaa gtgagaaatc accatgagtg acgactgaat ccggtgagaa tggcaaaagt
     1621 ttatgcattt ctttccagac ttgttcaaca ggccagccat tacgctcgtc atcaaaatca
     1681 ctcgcatcaa ccaaaccgtt attcattcgt gattgcgcct gagcgagacg aaatacgcgg
     1741 tcgctgttaa aaggacaatt acaaacagga atcgaatgca accggcgcag gaacactgcc
     1801 agcgcatcaa caatattttc acctgaatca ggatattctt ctaatacctg gaatgctgtt
     1861 ttcccgggga tcgcagtggt gagtaaccat gcatcatcag gagtacggat aaaatgcttg
     1921 atggtcggaa gaggcataaa ttccgtcagc cagtttagtc tgaccatctc atctgtaaca
     1981 tcattggcaa cgctaccttt gccatgtttc agaaacaact ctggcgcatc gggcttccca
     2041 tacaatcgat agattgtcgc acctgattgc ccgacattat cgcgagccca tttataccca
     2101 tataaatcag catccatgtt ggaatttaat cgcggcctag agcaagacgt ttcccgttga
     2161 atatggctca tactcttcct ttttcaatat tattgaagca tttatcaggg ttattgtctc
     2221 atgagcggat acatatttga atgtatttag aaaaataaac aaataggcat gctagcgcag
     2281 aaacgtccta gaagatgcca ggaggatact tagcagagag acaataaggc cggagcgaag
     2341 ccgtttttcc ataggctccg cccccctgac gaacatcacg aaatctgacg ctcaaatcag
     2401 tggtggcgaa acccgacagg actataaaga taccaggcgt ttccccctga tggctccctc
     2461 ttgcgctctc ctgttcccgt cctgcggcgt ccgtgttgtg gtggaggctt tacccaaatc
     2521 accacgtccc gttccgtgta gacagttcgc tccaagctgg gctgtgtgca agaacccccc
     2581 gttcagcccg actgctgcgc cttatccggt aactatcatc ttgagtccaa cccggaaaga
     2641 cacgacaaaa cgccactggc agcagccatt ggtaactgag aattagtgga tttagatatc
     2701 gagagtcttg aagtggtggc ctaacagagg ctacactgaa aggacagtat ttggtatctg
     2761 cgctccacta aagccagtta ccaggttaag cagttcccca actgacttaa ccttcgatca
     2821 aaccgcctcc ccaggcggtt ttttcgttta cagagcagga gattacgacg atcgtaaaag
     2881 gatctcaaga agatccttta cggattcccg acaccatcac tctagatttc agtgcaattt
     2941 atctcttcaa atgtagcacc tgaagtcagc cccatacgat ataagttgta attctcatgt
     3001 tagtcatgcc ccgcgcccac cggaaggagc tgactgggtt gaaggctctc aagggcatcg
     3061 gtcgagatcc cggtgcctaa tgagtgagct aacttacatt aattgcgttg cgctcactgc
     3121 ccgctttcca gtcgggaaac ctgtcgtgcc agctgcatta atgaatcggc caacgcgcgg
     3181 ggagaggcgg tttgcgtatt gggcgccagg gtggtttttc ttttcaccag tgagacgggc
     3241 aacagctgat tgcccttcac cgcctggccc tgagagagtt gcagcaagcg gtccacgctg
     3301 gtttgcccca gcaggcgaaa atcctgtttg atggtggtta acggcgggat ataacatgag
     3361 ctgtcttcgg tatcgtcgta tcccactacc gagatgtccg caccaacgcg cagcccggac
     3421 tcggtaatgg cgcgcattgc gcccagcgcc atctgatcgt tggcaaccag catcgcagtg
     3481 ggaacgatgc cctcattcag catttgcatg gtttgttgaa aaccggacat ggcactccag
     3541 tcgccttccc gttccgctat cggctgaatt tgattgcgag tgagatattt atgccagcca
     3601 gccagacgca gacgcgccga gacagaactt aatgggcccg ctaacagcgc gatttgctgg
     3661 tgacccaatg cgaccagatg ctccacgccc agtcgcgtac cgtcttcatg ggagaaaata
     3721 atactgttga tgggtgtctg gtcagagaca tcaagaaata acgccggaac attagtgcag
     3781 gcagcttcca cagcaatggc atcctggtca tccagcggat agttaatgat cagcccactg
     3841 acgcgttgcg cgagaagatt gtgcaccgcc gctttacagg cttcgacgcc gcttcgttct
     3901 accatcgaca ccaccacgct ggcacccagt tgatcggcgc gagatttaat cgccgcgaca
     3961 atttgcgacg gcgcgtgcag ggccagactg gaggtggcaa cgccaatcag caacgactgt
     4021 ttgcccgcca gttgttgtgc cacgcggttg ggaatgtaat tcagctccgc catcgccgct
     4081 tccacttttt cccgcgtttt cgcagaaacg tggctggcct ggttcaccac gcgggaaacg
     4141 gtctgataag agacaccggc atactctgcg acatcgtata acgttactgg tttcac
//
