# Supplementary material for: Genetically encoded RNA strand exchange circuits for programmable protein expression and computation in cells
Source: bioRxiv preprint, doi:10.1101/2025.09.24.678369, version 1 (2025-09-24)
Supplement: Plasmid GenBank files [file 678369_file04.zip › Supplementary File 2/pCOLA - (G_45) Gu1rbs2 e2 s4u 3hp4 R3 CFP T7t.gb]

LOCUS       pCOLA_-_(G_45)_G{u1,rbs 4200 bp ds-DNA     circular     21-SEP-2025
DEFINITION  .
FEATURES             Location/Qualifiers
     primer          32..55
                     /label="Duet_seq_fwd"
                     /note="sequence: cgctatcatgccataccgcgaaag"
                     /ApEinfo_revcolor="#faac61"
                     /ApEinfo_fwdcolor="#faac61"
     primer          complement(82..132)
                     /label="pDuet_BB_rev_ga4"
                     /note="sequence: GACAGTTAGCCCAGAGCAGCGTTAGACTTcataagggagagcgtcgagatc"
                     /ApEinfo_revcolor="#b1ff67"
                     /ApEinfo_fwdcolor="#b1ff67"
     primer          complement(114..132)
                     /label="ga4_rev"
                     /note="sequence: gacagttagcccagagcag"
                     /ApEinfo_revcolor="#c7b0e3"
                     /ApEinfo_fwdcolor="#c7b0e3"
     misc_feature    137..153
                     /label="T7 promoter"
                     /ApEinfo_revcolor="#9eafd2"
                     /ApEinfo_fwdcolor="#9eafd2"
     primer          334..363
                     /label="THE_lkr_fwd"
                     /note="sequence: ATATAAATGAAACAGAACAAAGAACAGTTA"
                     /ApEinfo_revcolor="#75c6a9"
                     /ApEinfo_fwdcolor="#75c6a9"
     CDS             361..1083
                     /label="Translation 361-1083"
                     /translation="LVSKGEELFTGVVPILVELDGDVNGHKFSVSGEGEGDATYGKLTLKFICTTGKLPVPWPTLVTTLTWGVQCFARYPDHMKQHDFFKSAMPEGYVQERTIFFKDDGNYKTRAEVKFEGDTLVNRIELKGIDFKEDGNILGHKLEYNYISDNVYITADKQKNGIKANFKIRHNIEDGGVQLADHYQQNTPIGDGPVLLPDNHYLSTQSKLSKDPNEKRDHMVLLEFVTAAGITLGMDELYK**"
     misc_feature    361..1083
                     /label="sCFP3A_2tta"
     primer          complement(1084..1087)
                     /label="T7\Terminator\primer"
                     /ApEinfo_revcolor="#ffef86"
                     /ApEinfo_fwdcolor="#ffef86"
     terminator      1084..1130
                     /label="T7\Terminator"
                     /ApEinfo_revcolor="#f8d3a9"
                     /ApEinfo_fwdcolor="#f8d3a9"
     primer          1101..1120
                     /label="Duet_BB_T7t_fwd"
                     /note="sequence: gcctctaaacgggtcttgag"
                     /ApEinfo_revcolor="#c7b0e3"
                     /ApEinfo_fwdcolor="#c7b0e3"
     primer          1131..1155
                     /label="pDuet_BB_ds_fwd"
                     /note="sequence: ctgaaacctcaggcatttgagaagc"
                     /ApEinfo_revcolor="#b1ff67"
                     /ApEinfo_fwdcolor="#b1ff67"
     primer          complement(1160..1182)
                     /label="Duet_seq_rev"
                     /note="sequence: tgactaccggaagcagtgtgacc"
                     /ApEinfo_revcolor="#c6c9d1"
                     /ApEinfo_fwdcolor="#c6c9d1"
     CDS             complement(1360..2175)
                     /label="Kan"
                     /ApEinfo_revcolor="#f58a5e"
                     /ApEinfo_fwdcolor="#f58a5e"
     primer          complement(1369..1403)
                     /label="RSF_kanR_rev"
                     /note="sequence: tgaataaattgcagtttcatttgatgctcgatgag"
                     /ApEinfo_revcolor="#84b0dc"
                     /ApEinfo_fwdcolor="#84b0dc"
     RBS             complement(2181..2185)
                     /label="RBS"
                     /ApEinfo_revcolor="#ffef86"
                     /ApEinfo_fwdcolor="#ffef86"
     -10_signal      complement(2217..2223)
                     /label="-10\Ap"
                     /ApEinfo_revcolor="#9eafd2"
                     /ApEinfo_fwdcolor="#9eafd2"
     -35_signal      complement(2240..2245)
                     /label="-35\Ap"
                     /ApEinfo_revcolor="#b1ff67"
                     /ApEinfo_fwdcolor="#b1ff67"
     rep_origin      2285..2920
                     /label="ColA\ori"
                     /ApEinfo_revcolor="#b7e6d7"
                     /ApEinfo_fwdcolor="#b7e6d7"
     CDS             complement(3118..4200)
                     /label="lacI"
                     /ApEinfo_revcolor="#d6b295"
                     /ApEinfo_fwdcolor="#d6b295"
ORIGIN
        1 attcaccacc ctgaattgac tctcttccgg gcgctatcat gccataccgc gaaaggtttt
       61 gcgccattcg atggtgtccg ggatctcgac gctctccctt atgaagtcta acgctgctct
      121 gggctaactg tcGCGCTAAT ACGACTCACT ATAGGGAGAT TCGTCTCCCA CTACATCCAC
      181 ATACTACCTC CTTTTTACTT CACATCGTCG ACTTATCTCG AGTGAGATAT TGTTGACGTA
      241 CGGGTCGGCA TGGCATGTGC ACCTCCTCGC GGTCCGACCT GGGCTACTTC GGTAGGCTAA
      301 GGCACAGTAT GATGTTGTGA AGTGAAAAGG AGGATATAAA TGAAACAGAA CAAAGAACAG
      361 TTAGTCAGTA AAGGTGAAGA ATTATTTACC GGTGTTGTAC CGATATTAGT CGAACTGGAC
      421 GGTGACGTAA ACGGACATAA GTTCTCTGTA AGTGGAGAAG GTGAAGGGGA TGCCACCTAC
      481 GGGAAATTGA CGCTGAAATT TATTTGCACG ACAGGGAAAC TGCCAGTCCC CTGGCCTACT
      541 CTGGTAACCA CACTTACGTG GGGGGTTCAG TGCTTTGCAC GCTATCCCGA CCATATGAAG
      601 CAGCACGATT TTTTCAAATC TGCGATGCCG GAGGGCTATG TGCAAGAACG GACCATTTTC
      661 TTTAAGGACG ATGGTAACTA TAAAACTCGC GCCGAAGTTA AATTTGAAGG TGACACTTTG
      721 GTCAACCGTA TAGAACTGAA GGGGATAGAT TTTAAGGAAG ATGGTAATAT CCTTGGTCAC
      781 AAGTTGGAAT ACAACTACAT CAGCGATAAT GTATACATCA CAGCCGACAA GCAAAAAAAC
      841 GGTATCAAAG CAAACTTCAA AATACGTCAC AACATCGAGG ACGGTGGAGT CCAGCTGGCC
      901 GACCACTACC AGCAGAACAC CCCAATAGGC GACGGACCTG TTCTTCTGCC AGACAACCAC
      961 TACCTTTCGA CTCAATCAAA GCTTTCAAAG GATCCTAACG AGAAACGGGA TCATATGGTG
     1021 TTGCTTGAGT TCGTTACGGC AGCTGGTATA ACCTTGGGGA TGGACGAACT TTACAAATAA
     1081 TAAtagcata accccttggg gcctctaaac gggtcttgag gggttttttg ctgaaacctc
     1141 aggcatttga gaagcacacg gtcacactgc ttccggtagt caataaaccg gtaaaccagc
     1201 aatagacata agcggctatt taacgaccct gccctgaacc gacgacaagc tgacgaccgg
     1261 gtctccgcaa gtggcacttt tcggggaaat gtgcgcggaa cccctatttg tttatttttc
     1321 taaatacatt caaatatgta tccgctcatg aattaattct tagaaaaact catcgagcat
     1381 caaatgaaac tgcaatttat tcatatcagg attatcaata ccatattttt gaaaaagccg
     1441 tttctgtaat gaaggagaaa actcaccgag gcagttccat aggatggcaa gatcctggta
     1501 tcggtctgcg attccgactc gtccaacatc aatacaacct attaatttcc cctcgtcaaa
     1561 aataaggtta tcaagtgaga aatcaccatg agtgacgact gaatccggtg agaatggcaa
     1621 aagtttatgc atttctttcc agacttgttc aacaggccag ccattacgct cgtcatcaaa
     1681 atcactcgca tcaaccaaac cgttattcat tcgtgattgc gcctgagcga gacgaaatac
     1741 gcggtcgctg ttaaaaggac aattacaaac aggaatcgaa tgcaaccggc gcaggaacac
     1801 tgccagcgca tcaacaatat tttcacctga atcaggatat tcttctaata cctggaatgc
     1861 tgttttcccg gggatcgcag tggtgagtaa ccatgcatca tcaggagtac ggataaaatg
     1921 cttgatggtc ggaagaggca taaattccgt cagccagttt agtctgacca tctcatctgt
     1981 aacatcattg gcaacgctac ctttgccatg tttcagaaac aactctggcg catcgggctt
     2041 cccatacaat cgatagattg tcgcacctga ttgcccgaca ttatcgcgag cccatttata
     2101 cccatataaa tcagcatcca tgttggaatt taatcgcggc ctagagcaag acgtttcccg
     2161 ttgaatatgg ctcatactct tcctttttca atattattga agcatttatc agggttattg
     2221 tctcatgagc ggatacatat ttgaatgtat ttagaaaaat aaacaaatag gcatgctagc
     2281 gcagaaacgt cctagaagat gccaggagga tacttagcag agagacaata aggccggagc
     2341 gaagccgttt ttccataggc tccgcccccc tgacgaacat cacgaaatct gacgctcaaa
     2401 tcagtggtgg cgaaacccga caggactata aagataccag gcgtttcccc ctgatggctc
     2461 cctcttgcgc tctcctgttc ccgtcctgcg gcgtccgtgt tgtggtggag gctttaccca
     2521 aatcaccacg tcccgttccg tgtagacagt tcgctccaag ctgggctgtg tgcaagaacc
     2581 ccccgttcag cccgactgct gcgccttatc cggtaactat catcttgagt ccaacccgga
     2641 aagacacgac aaaacgccac tggcagcagc cattggtaac tgagaattag tggatttaga
     2701 tatcgagagt cttgaagtgg tggcctaaca gaggctacac tgaaaggaca gtatttggta
     2761 tctgcgctcc actaaagcca gttaccaggt taagcagttc cccaactgac ttaaccttcg
     2821 atcaaaccgc ctccccaggc ggttttttcg tttacagagc aggagattac gacgatcgta
     2881 aaaggatctc aagaagatcc tttacggatt cccgacacca tcactctaga tttcagtgca
     2941 atttatctct tcaaatgtag cacctgaagt cagccccata cgatataagt tgtaattctc
     3001 atgttagtca tgccccgcgc ccaccggaag gagctgactg ggttgaaggc tctcaagggc
     3061 atcggtcgag atcccggtgc ctaatgagtg agctaactta cattaattgc gttgcgctca
     3121 ctgcccgctt tccagtcggg aaacctgtcg tgccagctgc attaatgaat cggccaacgc
     3181 gcggggagag gcggtttgcg tattgggcgc cagggtggtt tttcttttca ccagtgagac
     3241 gggcaacagc tgattgccct tcaccgcctg gccctgagag agttgcagca agcggtccac
     3301 gctggtttgc cccagcaggc gaaaatcctg tttgatggtg gttaacggcg ggatataaca
     3361 tgagctgtct tcggtatcgt cgtatcccac taccgagatg tccgcaccaa cgcgcagccc
     3421 ggactcggta atggcgcgca ttgcgcccag cgccatctga tcgttggcaa ccagcatcgc
     3481 agtgggaacg atgccctcat tcagcatttg catggtttgt tgaaaaccgg acatggcact
     3541 ccagtcgcct tcccgttccg ctatcggctg aatttgattg cgagtgagat atttatgcca
     3601 gccagccaga cgcagacgcg ccgagacaga acttaatggg cccgctaaca gcgcgatttg
     3661 ctggtgaccc aatgcgacca gatgctccac gcccagtcgc gtaccgtctt catgggagaa
     3721 aataatactg ttgatgggtg tctggtcaga gacatcaaga aataacgccg gaacattagt
     3781 gcaggcagct tccacagcaa tggcatcctg gtcatccagc ggatagttaa tgatcagccc
     3841 actgacgcgt tgcgcgagaa gattgtgcac cgccgcttta caggcttcga cgccgcttcg
     3901 ttctaccatc gacaccacca cgctggcacc cagttgatcg gcgcgagatt taatcgccgc
     3961 gacaatttgc gacggcgcgt gcagggccag actggaggtg gcaacgccaa tcagcaacga
     4021 ctgtttgccc gccagttgtt gtgccacgcg gttgggaatg taattcagct ccgccatcgc
     4081 cgcttccact ttttcccgcg ttttcgcaga aacgtggctg gcctggttca ccacgcggga
     4141 aacggtctga taagagacac cggcatactc tgcgacatcg tataacgtta ctggtttcac
//
