# Supplementary material for: Genetically encoded RNA strand exchange circuits for programmable protein expression and computation in cells
Source: bioRxiv preprint, doi:10.1101/2025.09.24.678369, version 1 (2025-09-24)
Supplement: Plasmid GenBank files [file 678369_file04.zip › Supplementary File 2/pCOLA - (G_46) Gu1rbs2 e4 s4u 3hp4 R3 CFP T7t.gb]

LOCUS       pCOLA_-_(G_46)_G{u1,rbs 4204 bp ds-DNA     circular     21-SEP-2025
DEFINITION  .
FEATURES             Location/Qualifiers
     primer          32..55
                     /label="Duet_seq_fwd"
                     /note="sequence: cgctatcatgccataccgcgaaag"
                     /ApEinfo_revcolor="#faac61"
                     /ApEinfo_fwdcolor="#faac61"
     primer          complement(82..132)
                     /label="pDuet_BB_rev_ga4"
                     /note="sequence: GACAGTTAGCCCAGAGCAGCGTTAGACTTcataagggagagcgtcgagatc"
                     /ApEinfo_revcolor="#b1ff67"
                     /ApEinfo_fwdcolor="#b1ff67"
     primer          complement(114..132)
                     /label="ga4_rev"
                     /note="sequence: gacagttagcccagagcag"
                     /ApEinfo_revcolor="#c7b0e3"
                     /ApEinfo_fwdcolor="#c7b0e3"
     misc_feature    137..153
                     /label="T7 promoter"
                     /ApEinfo_revcolor="#9eafd2"
                     /ApEinfo_fwdcolor="#9eafd2"
     primer          338..367
                     /label="THE_lkr_fwd"
                     /note="sequence: ATATAAATGAAACAGAACAAAGAACAGTTA"
                     /ApEinfo_revcolor="#75c6a9"
                     /ApEinfo_fwdcolor="#75c6a9"
     CDS             365..1087
                     /label="Translation 365-1087"
                     /translation="LVSKGEELFTGVVPILVELDGDVNGHKFSVSGEGEGDATYGKLTLKFICTTGKLPVPWPTLVTTLTWGVQCFARYPDHMKQHDFFKSAMPEGYVQERTIFFKDDGNYKTRAEVKFEGDTLVNRIELKGIDFKEDGNILGHKLEYNYISDNVYITADKQKNGIKANFKIRHNIEDGGVQLADHYQQNTPIGDGPVLLPDNHYLSTQSKLSKDPNEKRDHMVLLEFVTAAGITLGMDELYK**"
     misc_feature    365..1087
                     /label="sCFP3A_2tta"
     primer          complement(1088..1091)
                     /label="T7\Terminator\primer"
                     /ApEinfo_revcolor="#ffef86"
                     /ApEinfo_fwdcolor="#ffef86"
     terminator      1088..1134
                     /label="T7\Terminator"
                     /ApEinfo_revcolor="#f8d3a9"
                     /ApEinfo_fwdcolor="#f8d3a9"
     primer          1105..1124
                     /label="Duet_BB_T7t_fwd"
                     /note="sequence: gcctctaaacgggtcttgag"
                     /ApEinfo_revcolor="#c7b0e3"
                     /ApEinfo_fwdcolor="#c7b0e3"
     primer          1135..1159
                     /label="pDuet_BB_ds_fwd"
                     /note="sequence: ctgaaacctcaggcatttgagaagc"
                     /ApEinfo_revcolor="#b1ff67"
                     /ApEinfo_fwdcolor="#b1ff67"
     primer          complement(1164..1186)
                     /label="Duet_seq_rev"
                     /note="sequence: tgactaccggaagcagtgtgacc"
                     /ApEinfo_revcolor="#c6c9d1"
                     /ApEinfo_fwdcolor="#c6c9d1"
     CDS             complement(1364..2179)
                     /label="Kan"
                     /ApEinfo_revcolor="#f58a5e"
                     /ApEinfo_fwdcolor="#f58a5e"
     primer          complement(1373..1407)
                     /label="RSF_kanR_rev"
                     /note="sequence: tgaataaattgcagtttcatttgatgctcgatgag"
                     /ApEinfo_revcolor="#84b0dc"
                     /ApEinfo_fwdcolor="#84b0dc"
     RBS             complement(2185..2189)
                     /label="RBS"
                     /ApEinfo_revcolor="#ffef86"
                     /ApEinfo_fwdcolor="#ffef86"
     -10_signal      complement(2221..2227)
                     /label="-10\Ap"
                     /ApEinfo_revcolor="#9eafd2"
                     /ApEinfo_fwdcolor="#9eafd2"
     -35_signal      complement(2244..2249)
                     /label="-35\Ap"
                     /ApEinfo_revcolor="#b1ff67"
                     /ApEinfo_fwdcolor="#b1ff67"
     rep_origin      2289..2924
                     /label="ColA\ori"
                     /ApEinfo_revcolor="#b7e6d7"
                     /ApEinfo_fwdcolor="#b7e6d7"
     CDS             complement(3122..4204)
                     /label="lacI"
                     /ApEinfo_revcolor="#d6b295"
                     /ApEinfo_fwdcolor="#d6b295"
ORIGIN
        1 attcaccacc ctgaattgac tctcttccgg gcgctatcat gccataccgc gaaaggtttt
       61 gcgccattcg atggtgtccg ggatctcgac gctctccctt atgaagtcta acgctgctct
      121 gggctaactg tcGCGCTAAT ACGACTCACT ATAGGGAGAT TCGTCTCCCA CTACATCCAC
      181 ATACTACCTC CTACTTTTAC TTCACATCGT CGACTTATCT CGAGTGAGAT ATTGTTGACG
      241 TACGGGTCGG CATGGCATGT GCACCTCCTC GCGGTCCGAC CTGGGCTACT TCGGTAGGCT
      301 AAGGCACAGT ATGATGTTGT GAAGTGAAAG TAGGAGGATA TAAATGAAAC AGAACAAAGA
      361 ACAGTTAGTC AGTAAAGGTG AAGAATTATT TACCGGTGTT GTACCGATAT TAGTCGAACT
      421 GGACGGTGAC GTAAACGGAC ATAAGTTCTC TGTAAGTGGA GAAGGTGAAG GGGATGCCAC
      481 CTACGGGAAA TTGACGCTGA AATTTATTTG CACGACAGGG AAACTGCCAG TCCCCTGGCC
      541 TACTCTGGTA ACCACACTTA CGTGGGGGGT TCAGTGCTTT GCACGCTATC CCGACCATAT
      601 GAAGCAGCAC GATTTTTTCA AATCTGCGAT GCCGGAGGGC TATGTGCAAG AACGGACCAT
      661 TTTCTTTAAG GACGATGGTA ACTATAAAAC TCGCGCCGAA GTTAAATTTG AAGGTGACAC
      721 TTTGGTCAAC CGTATAGAAC TGAAGGGGAT AGATTTTAAG GAAGATGGTA ATATCCTTGG
      781 TCACAAGTTG GAATACAACT ACATCAGCGA TAATGTATAC ATCACAGCCG ACAAGCAAAA
      841 AAACGGTATC AAAGCAAACT TCAAAATACG TCACAACATC GAGGACGGTG GAGTCCAGCT
      901 GGCCGACCAC TACCAGCAGA ACACCCCAAT AGGCGACGGA CCTGTTCTTC TGCCAGACAA
      961 CCACTACCTT TCGACTCAAT CAAAGCTTTC AAAGGATCCT AACGAGAAAC GGGATCATAT
     1021 GGTGTTGCTT GAGTTCGTTA CGGCAGCTGG TATAACCTTG GGGATGGACG AACTTTACAA
     1081 ATAATAAtag cataacccct tggggcctct aaacgggtct tgaggggttt tttgctgaaa
     1141 cctcaggcat ttgagaagca cacggtcaca ctgcttccgg tagtcaataa accggtaaac
     1201 cagcaataga cataagcggc tatttaacga ccctgccctg aaccgacgac aagctgacga
     1261 ccgggtctcc gcaagtggca cttttcgggg aaatgtgcgc ggaaccccta tttgtttatt
     1321 tttctaaata cattcaaata tgtatccgct catgaattaa ttcttagaaa aactcatcga
     1381 gcatcaaatg aaactgcaat ttattcatat caggattatc aataccatat ttttgaaaaa
     1441 gccgtttctg taatgaagga gaaaactcac cgaggcagtt ccataggatg gcaagatcct
     1501 ggtatcggtc tgcgattccg actcgtccaa catcaataca acctattaat ttcccctcgt
     1561 caaaaataag gttatcaagt gagaaatcac catgagtgac gactgaatcc ggtgagaatg
     1621 gcaaaagttt atgcatttct ttccagactt gttcaacagg ccagccatta cgctcgtcat
     1681 caaaatcact cgcatcaacc aaaccgttat tcattcgtga ttgcgcctga gcgagacgaa
     1741 atacgcggtc gctgttaaaa ggacaattac aaacaggaat cgaatgcaac cggcgcagga
     1801 acactgccag cgcatcaaca atattttcac ctgaatcagg atattcttct aatacctgga
     1861 atgctgtttt cccggggatc gcagtggtga gtaaccatgc atcatcagga gtacggataa
     1921 aatgcttgat ggtcggaaga ggcataaatt ccgtcagcca gtttagtctg accatctcat
     1981 ctgtaacatc attggcaacg ctacctttgc catgtttcag aaacaactct ggcgcatcgg
     2041 gcttcccata caatcgatag attgtcgcac ctgattgccc gacattatcg cgagcccatt
     2101 tatacccata taaatcagca tccatgttgg aatttaatcg cggcctagag caagacgttt
     2161 cccgttgaat atggctcata ctcttccttt ttcaatatta ttgaagcatt tatcagggtt
     2221 attgtctcat gagcggatac atatttgaat gtatttagaa aaataaacaa ataggcatgc
     2281 tagcgcagaa acgtcctaga agatgccagg aggatactta gcagagagac aataaggccg
     2341 gagcgaagcc gtttttccat aggctccgcc cccctgacga acatcacgaa atctgacgct
     2401 caaatcagtg gtggcgaaac ccgacaggac tataaagata ccaggcgttt ccccctgatg
     2461 gctccctctt gcgctctcct gttcccgtcc tgcggcgtcc gtgttgtggt ggaggcttta
     2521 cccaaatcac cacgtcccgt tccgtgtaga cagttcgctc caagctgggc tgtgtgcaag
     2581 aaccccccgt tcagcccgac tgctgcgcct tatccggtaa ctatcatctt gagtccaacc
     2641 cggaaagaca cgacaaaacg ccactggcag cagccattgg taactgagaa ttagtggatt
     2701 tagatatcga gagtcttgaa gtggtggcct aacagaggct acactgaaag gacagtattt
     2761 ggtatctgcg ctccactaaa gccagttacc aggttaagca gttccccaac tgacttaacc
     2821 ttcgatcaaa ccgcctcccc aggcggtttt ttcgtttaca gagcaggaga ttacgacgat
     2881 cgtaaaagga tctcaagaag atcctttacg gattcccgac accatcactc tagatttcag
     2941 tgcaatttat ctcttcaaat gtagcacctg aagtcagccc catacgatat aagttgtaat
     3001 tctcatgtta gtcatgcccc gcgcccaccg gaaggagctg actgggttga aggctctcaa
     3061 gggcatcggt cgagatcccg gtgcctaatg agtgagctaa cttacattaa ttgcgttgcg
     3121 ctcactgccc gctttccagt cgggaaacct gtcgtgccag ctgcattaat gaatcggcca
     3181 acgcgcgggg agaggcggtt tgcgtattgg gcgccagggt ggtttttctt ttcaccagtg
     3241 agacgggcaa cagctgattg cccttcaccg cctggccctg agagagttgc agcaagcggt
     3301 ccacgctggt ttgccccagc aggcgaaaat cctgtttgat ggtggttaac ggcgggatat
     3361 aacatgagct gtcttcggta tcgtcgtatc ccactaccga gatgtccgca ccaacgcgca
     3421 gcccggactc ggtaatggcg cgcattgcgc ccagcgccat ctgatcgttg gcaaccagca
     3481 tcgcagtggg aacgatgccc tcattcagca tttgcatggt ttgttgaaaa ccggacatgg
     3541 cactccagtc gccttcccgt tccgctatcg gctgaatttg attgcgagtg agatatttat
     3601 gccagccagc cagacgcaga cgcgccgaga cagaacttaa tgggcccgct aacagcgcga
     3661 tttgctggtg acccaatgcg accagatgct ccacgcccag tcgcgtaccg tcttcatggg
     3721 agaaaataat actgttgatg ggtgtctggt cagagacatc aagaaataac gccggaacat
     3781 tagtgcaggc agcttccaca gcaatggcat cctggtcatc cagcggatag ttaatgatca
     3841 gcccactgac gcgttgcgcg agaagattgt gcaccgccgc tttacaggct tcgacgccgc
     3901 ttcgttctac catcgacacc accacgctgg cacccagttg atcggcgcga gatttaatcg
     3961 ccgcgacaat ttgcgacggc gcgtgcaggg ccagactgga ggtggcaacg ccaatcagca
     4021 acgactgttt gcccgccagt tgttgtgcca cgcggttggg aatgtaattc agctccgcca
     4081 tcgccgcttc cactttttcc cgcgttttcg cagaaacgtg gctggcctgg ttcaccacgc
     4141 gggaaacggt ctgataagag acaccggcat actctgcgac atcgtataac gttactggtt
     4201 tcac
//
