# Supplementary material for: Genetically encoded RNA strand exchange circuits for programmable protein expression and computation in cells
Source: bioRxiv preprint, doi:10.1101/2025.09.24.678369, version 1 (2025-09-24)
Supplement: Plasmid GenBank files [file 678369_file04.zip › Supplementary File 2/pCOLA - (G_47) Gu1rbs2 e6 s4u 3hp4 R3 CFP T7t.gb]

LOCUS       pCOLA_-_(G_47)_G{u1,rbs 4208 bp ds-DNA     circular     21-SEP-2025
DEFINITION  .
FEATURES             Location/Qualifiers
     primer          32..55
                     /label="Duet_seq_fwd"
                     /note="sequence: cgctatcatgccataccgcgaaag"
                     /ApEinfo_revcolor="#faac61"
                     /ApEinfo_fwdcolor="#faac61"
     primer          complement(82..132)
                     /label="pDuet_BB_rev_ga4"
                     /note="sequence: GACAGTTAGCCCAGAGCAGCGTTAGACTTcataagggagagcgtcgagatc"
                     /ApEinfo_revcolor="#b1ff67"
                     /ApEinfo_fwdcolor="#b1ff67"
     primer          complement(114..132)
                     /label="ga4_rev"
                     /note="sequence: gacagttagcccagagcag"
                     /ApEinfo_revcolor="#c7b0e3"
                     /ApEinfo_fwdcolor="#c7b0e3"
     misc_feature    137..153
                     /label="T7 promoter"
                     /ApEinfo_revcolor="#9eafd2"
                     /ApEinfo_fwdcolor="#9eafd2"
     primer          342..371
                     /label="THE_lkr_fwd"
                     /note="sequence: ATATAAATGAAACAGAACAAAGAACAGTTA"
                     /ApEinfo_revcolor="#75c6a9"
                     /ApEinfo_fwdcolor="#75c6a9"
     CDS             369..1091
                     /label="Translation 369-1091"
                     /translation="LVSKGEELFTGVVPILVELDGDVNGHKFSVSGEGEGDATYGKLTLKFICTTGKLPVPWPTLVTTLTWGVQCFARYPDHMKQHDFFKSAMPEGYVQERTIFFKDDGNYKTRAEVKFEGDTLVNRIELKGIDFKEDGNILGHKLEYNYISDNVYITADKQKNGIKANFKIRHNIEDGGVQLADHYQQNTPIGDGPVLLPDNHYLSTQSKLSKDPNEKRDHMVLLEFVTAAGITLGMDELYK**"
     misc_feature    369..1091
                     /label="sCFP3A_2tta"
     primer          complement(1092..1095)
                     /label="T7\Terminator\primer"
                     /ApEinfo_revcolor="#ffef86"
                     /ApEinfo_fwdcolor="#ffef86"
     terminator      1092..1138
                     /label="T7\Terminator"
                     /ApEinfo_revcolor="#f8d3a9"
                     /ApEinfo_fwdcolor="#f8d3a9"
     primer          1109..1128
                     /label="Duet_BB_T7t_fwd"
                     /note="sequence: gcctctaaacgggtcttgag"
                     /ApEinfo_revcolor="#c7b0e3"
                     /ApEinfo_fwdcolor="#c7b0e3"
     primer          1139..1163
                     /label="pDuet_BB_ds_fwd"
                     /note="sequence: ctgaaacctcaggcatttgagaagc"
                     /ApEinfo_revcolor="#b1ff67"
                     /ApEinfo_fwdcolor="#b1ff67"
     primer          complement(1168..1190)
                     /label="Duet_seq_rev"
                     /note="sequence: tgactaccggaagcagtgtgacc"
                     /ApEinfo_revcolor="#c6c9d1"
                     /ApEinfo_fwdcolor="#c6c9d1"
     CDS             complement(1368..2183)
                     /label="Kan"
                     /ApEinfo_revcolor="#f58a5e"
                     /ApEinfo_fwdcolor="#f58a5e"
     primer          complement(1377..1411)
                     /label="RSF_kanR_rev"
                     /note="sequence: tgaataaattgcagtttcatttgatgctcgatgag"
                     /ApEinfo_revcolor="#84b0dc"
                     /ApEinfo_fwdcolor="#84b0dc"
     RBS             complement(2189..2193)
                     /label="RBS"
                     /ApEinfo_revcolor="#ffef86"
                     /ApEinfo_fwdcolor="#ffef86"
     -10_signal      complement(2225..2231)
                     /label="-10\Ap"
                     /ApEinfo_revcolor="#9eafd2"
                     /ApEinfo_fwdcolor="#9eafd2"
     -35_signal      complement(2248..2253)
                     /label="-35\Ap"
                     /ApEinfo_revcolor="#b1ff67"
                     /ApEinfo_fwdcolor="#b1ff67"
     rep_origin      2293..2928
                     /label="ColA\ori"
                     /ApEinfo_revcolor="#b7e6d7"
                     /ApEinfo_fwdcolor="#b7e6d7"
     CDS             complement(3126..4208)
                     /label="lacI"
                     /ApEinfo_revcolor="#d6b295"
                     /ApEinfo_fwdcolor="#d6b295"
ORIGIN
        1 attcaccacc ctgaattgac tctcttccgg gcgctatcat gccataccgc gaaaggtttt
       61 gcgccattcg atggtgtccg ggatctcgac gctctccctt atgaagtcta acgctgctct
      121 gggctaactg tcGCGCTAAT ACGACTCACT ATAGGGAGAT TCGTCTCCCA CTACATCCAC
      181 ATACTACCTC CTCTACTTTT ACTTCACATC GTCGACTTAT CTCGAGTGAG ATATTGTTGA
      241 CGTACGGGTC GGCATGGCAT GTGCACCTCC TCGCGGTCCG ACCTGGGCTA CTTCGGTAGG
      301 CTAAGGCACA GTATGATGTT GTGAAGTGAA AGTAGAGGAG GATATAAATG AAACAGAACA
      361 AAGAACAGTT AGTCAGTAAA GGTGAAGAAT TATTTACCGG TGTTGTACCG ATATTAGTCG
      421 AACTGGACGG TGACGTAAAC GGACATAAGT TCTCTGTAAG TGGAGAAGGT GAAGGGGATG
      481 CCACCTACGG GAAATTGACG CTGAAATTTA TTTGCACGAC AGGGAAACTG CCAGTCCCCT
      541 GGCCTACTCT GGTAACCACA CTTACGTGGG GGGTTCAGTG CTTTGCACGC TATCCCGACC
      601 ATATGAAGCA GCACGATTTT TTCAAATCTG CGATGCCGGA GGGCTATGTG CAAGAACGGA
      661 CCATTTTCTT TAAGGACGAT GGTAACTATA AAACTCGCGC CGAAGTTAAA TTTGAAGGTG
      721 ACACTTTGGT CAACCGTATA GAACTGAAGG GGATAGATTT TAAGGAAGAT GGTAATATCC
      781 TTGGTCACAA GTTGGAATAC AACTACATCA GCGATAATGT ATACATCACA GCCGACAAGC
      841 AAAAAAACGG TATCAAAGCA AACTTCAAAA TACGTCACAA CATCGAGGAC GGTGGAGTCC
      901 AGCTGGCCGA CCACTACCAG CAGAACACCC CAATAGGCGA CGGACCTGTT CTTCTGCCAG
      961 ACAACCACTA CCTTTCGACT CAATCAAAGC TTTCAAAGGA TCCTAACGAG AAACGGGATC
     1021 ATATGGTGTT GCTTGAGTTC GTTACGGCAG CTGGTATAAC CTTGGGGATG GACGAACTTT
     1081 ACAAATAATA Atagcataac cccttggggc ctctaaacgg gtcttgaggg gttttttgct
     1141 gaaacctcag gcatttgaga agcacacggt cacactgctt ccggtagtca ataaaccggt
     1201 aaaccagcaa tagacataag cggctattta acgaccctgc cctgaaccga cgacaagctg
     1261 acgaccgggt ctccgcaagt ggcacttttc ggggaaatgt gcgcggaacc cctatttgtt
     1321 tatttttcta aatacattca aatatgtatc cgctcatgaa ttaattctta gaaaaactca
     1381 tcgagcatca aatgaaactg caatttattc atatcaggat tatcaatacc atatttttga
     1441 aaaagccgtt tctgtaatga aggagaaaac tcaccgaggc agttccatag gatggcaaga
     1501 tcctggtatc ggtctgcgat tccgactcgt ccaacatcaa tacaacctat taatttcccc
     1561 tcgtcaaaaa taaggttatc aagtgagaaa tcaccatgag tgacgactga atccggtgag
     1621 aatggcaaaa gtttatgcat ttctttccag acttgttcaa caggccagcc attacgctcg
     1681 tcatcaaaat cactcgcatc aaccaaaccg ttattcattc gtgattgcgc ctgagcgaga
     1741 cgaaatacgc ggtcgctgtt aaaaggacaa ttacaaacag gaatcgaatg caaccggcgc
     1801 aggaacactg ccagcgcatc aacaatattt tcacctgaat caggatattc ttctaatacc
     1861 tggaatgctg ttttcccggg gatcgcagtg gtgagtaacc atgcatcatc aggagtacgg
     1921 ataaaatgct tgatggtcgg aagaggcata aattccgtca gccagtttag tctgaccatc
     1981 tcatctgtaa catcattggc aacgctacct ttgccatgtt tcagaaacaa ctctggcgca
     2041 tcgggcttcc catacaatcg atagattgtc gcacctgatt gcccgacatt atcgcgagcc
     2101 catttatacc catataaatc agcatccatg ttggaattta atcgcggcct agagcaagac
     2161 gtttcccgtt gaatatggct catactcttc ctttttcaat attattgaag catttatcag
     2221 ggttattgtc tcatgagcgg atacatattt gaatgtattt agaaaaataa acaaataggc
     2281 atgctagcgc agaaacgtcc tagaagatgc caggaggata cttagcagag agacaataag
     2341 gccggagcga agccgttttt ccataggctc cgcccccctg acgaacatca cgaaatctga
     2401 cgctcaaatc agtggtggcg aaacccgaca ggactataaa gataccaggc gtttccccct
     2461 gatggctccc tcttgcgctc tcctgttccc gtcctgcggc gtccgtgttg tggtggaggc
     2521 tttacccaaa tcaccacgtc ccgttccgtg tagacagttc gctccaagct gggctgtgtg
     2581 caagaacccc ccgttcagcc cgactgctgc gccttatccg gtaactatca tcttgagtcc
     2641 aacccggaaa gacacgacaa aacgccactg gcagcagcca ttggtaactg agaattagtg
     2701 gatttagata tcgagagtct tgaagtggtg gcctaacaga ggctacactg aaaggacagt
     2761 atttggtatc tgcgctccac taaagccagt taccaggtta agcagttccc caactgactt
     2821 aaccttcgat caaaccgcct ccccaggcgg ttttttcgtt tacagagcag gagattacga
     2881 cgatcgtaaa aggatctcaa gaagatcctt tacggattcc cgacaccatc actctagatt
     2941 tcagtgcaat ttatctcttc aaatgtagca cctgaagtca gccccatacg atataagttg
     3001 taattctcat gttagtcatg ccccgcgccc accggaagga gctgactggg ttgaaggctc
     3061 tcaagggcat cggtcgagat cccggtgcct aatgagtgag ctaacttaca ttaattgcgt
     3121 tgcgctcact gcccgctttc cagtcgggaa acctgtcgtg ccagctgcat taatgaatcg
     3181 gccaacgcgc ggggagaggc ggtttgcgta ttgggcgcca gggtggtttt tcttttcacc
     3241 agtgagacgg gcaacagctg attgcccttc accgcctggc cctgagagag ttgcagcaag
     3301 cggtccacgc tggtttgccc cagcaggcga aaatcctgtt tgatggtggt taacggcggg
     3361 atataacatg agctgtcttc ggtatcgtcg tatcccacta ccgagatgtc cgcaccaacg
     3421 cgcagcccgg actcggtaat ggcgcgcatt gcgcccagcg ccatctgatc gttggcaacc
     3481 agcatcgcag tgggaacgat gccctcattc agcatttgca tggtttgttg aaaaccggac
     3541 atggcactcc agtcgccttc ccgttccgct atcggctgaa tttgattgcg agtgagatat
     3601 ttatgccagc cagccagacg cagacgcgcc gagacagaac ttaatgggcc cgctaacagc
     3661 gcgatttgct ggtgacccaa tgcgaccaga tgctccacgc ccagtcgcgt accgtcttca
     3721 tgggagaaaa taatactgtt gatgggtgtc tggtcagaga catcaagaaa taacgccgga
     3781 acattagtgc aggcagcttc cacagcaatg gcatcctggt catccagcgg atagttaatg
     3841 atcagcccac tgacgcgttg cgcgagaaga ttgtgcaccg ccgctttaca ggcttcgacg
     3901 ccgcttcgtt ctaccatcga caccaccacg ctggcaccca gttgatcggc gcgagattta
     3961 atcgccgcga caatttgcga cggcgcgtgc agggccagac tggaggtggc aacgccaatc
     4021 agcaacgact gtttgcccgc cagttgttgt gccacgcggt tgggaatgta attcagctcc
     4081 gccatcgccg cttccacttt ttcccgcgtt ttcgcagaaa cgtggctggc ctggttcacc
     4141 acgcgggaaa cggtctgata agagacaccg gcatactctg cgacatcgta taacgttact
     4201 ggtttcac
//
