# Supplementary material for: Genetically encoded RNA strand exchange circuits for programmable protein expression and computation in cells
Source: bioRxiv preprint, doi:10.1101/2025.09.24.678369, version 1 (2025-09-24)
Supplement: Plasmid GenBank files [file 678369_file04.zip › Supplementary File 2/pCOLA - (G_48) Gu1rbs2 s4o Rg CFP T7t.gb]

LOCUS       pCOLA_-_(G_48)_G{u1,rbs 4251 bp ds-DNA     circular     21-SEP-2025
DEFINITION  .
FEATURES             Location/Qualifiers
     primer          32..55
                     /label="Duet_seq_fwd"
                     /note="sequence: cgctatcatgccataccgcgaaag"
                     /ApEinfo_revcolor="#faac61"
                     /ApEinfo_fwdcolor="#faac61"
     primer          complement(82..132)
                     /label="pDuet_BB_rev_ga4"
                     /note="sequence: GACAGTTAGCCCAGAGCAGCGTTAGACTTcataagggagagcgtcgagatc"
                     /ApEinfo_revcolor="#b1ff67"
                     /ApEinfo_fwdcolor="#b1ff67"
     primer          complement(114..132)
                     /label="ga4_rev"
                     /note="sequence: gacagttagcccagagcag"
                     /ApEinfo_revcolor="#c7b0e3"
                     /ApEinfo_fwdcolor="#c7b0e3"
     misc_feature    206..222
                     /label="T7 promoter"
                     /ApEinfo_revcolor="#9eafd2"
                     /ApEinfo_fwdcolor="#9eafd2"
     misc_feature    275..358
                     /label="Rg ribozyme"
                     /ApEinfo_revcolor="#9eafd2"
                     /ApEinfo_fwdcolor="#9eafd2"
     RBS             379..384
                     /label="RBS6s"
                     /ApEinfo_revcolor="#f58a5e"
                     /ApEinfo_fwdcolor="#f58a5e"
     primer          385..414
                     /label="THE_lkr_fwd"
                     /note="sequence: ATATAAATGAAACAGAACAAAGAACAGTTA"
                     /ApEinfo_revcolor="#75c6a9"
                     /ApEinfo_fwdcolor="#75c6a9"
     CDS             412..1134
                     /label="Translation 412-1134"
                     /translation="LVSKGEELFTGVVPILVELDGDVNGHKFSVSGEGEGDATYGKLTLKFICTTGKLPVPWPTLVTTLTWGVQCFARYPDHMKQHDFFKSAMPEGYVQERTIFFKDDGNYKTRAEVKFEGDTLVNRIELKGIDFKEDGNILGHKLEYNYISDNVYITADKQKNGIKANFKIRHNIEDGGVQLADHYQQNTPIGDGPVLLPDNHYLSTQSKLSKDPNEKRDHMVLLEFVTAAGITLGMDELYK**"
     misc_feature    412..1134
                     /label="sCFP3A_2tta"
     primer          complement(1135..1138)
                     /label="T7\Terminator\primer"
                     /ApEinfo_revcolor="#ffef86"
                     /ApEinfo_fwdcolor="#ffef86"
     terminator      1135..1181
                     /label="T7\Terminator"
                     /ApEinfo_revcolor="#f8d3a9"
                     /ApEinfo_fwdcolor="#f8d3a9"
     primer          1152..1171
                     /label="Duet_BB_T7t_fwd"
                     /note="sequence: gcctctaaacgggtcttgag"
                     /ApEinfo_revcolor="#c7b0e3"
                     /ApEinfo_fwdcolor="#c7b0e3"
     primer          1182..1206
                     /label="pDuet_BB_ds_fwd"
                     /note="sequence: ctgaaacctcaggcatttgagaagc"
                     /ApEinfo_revcolor="#b1ff67"
                     /ApEinfo_fwdcolor="#b1ff67"
     primer          complement(1211..1233)
                     /label="Duet_seq_rev"
                     /note="sequence: tgactaccggaagcagtgtgacc"
                     /ApEinfo_revcolor="#c6c9d1"
                     /ApEinfo_fwdcolor="#c6c9d1"
     CDS             complement(1411..2226)
                     /label="Kan"
                     /ApEinfo_revcolor="#f58a5e"
                     /ApEinfo_fwdcolor="#f58a5e"
     primer          complement(1420..1454)
                     /label="RSF_kanR_rev"
                     /note="sequence: tgaataaattgcagtttcatttgatgctcgatgag"
                     /ApEinfo_revcolor="#84b0dc"
                     /ApEinfo_fwdcolor="#84b0dc"
     RBS             complement(2232..2236)
                     /label="RBS"
                     /ApEinfo_revcolor="#ffef86"
                     /ApEinfo_fwdcolor="#ffef86"
     -10_signal      complement(2268..2274)
                     /label="-10\Ap"
                     /ApEinfo_revcolor="#9eafd2"
                     /ApEinfo_fwdcolor="#9eafd2"
     -35_signal      complement(2291..2296)
                     /label="-35\Ap"
                     /ApEinfo_revcolor="#b1ff67"
                     /ApEinfo_fwdcolor="#b1ff67"
     rep_origin      2336..2971
                     /label="ColA\ori"
                     /ApEinfo_revcolor="#b7e6d7"
                     /ApEinfo_fwdcolor="#b7e6d7"
     CDS             complement(3169..4251)
                     /label="lacI"
                     /ApEinfo_revcolor="#d6b295"
                     /ApEinfo_fwdcolor="#d6b295"
ORIGIN
        1 attcaccacc ctgaattgac tctcttccgg gcgctatcat gccataccgc gaaaggtttt
       61 gcgccattcg atggtgtccg ggatctcgac gctctccctt atgaagtcta acgctgctct
      121 gggctaactg tccgcatcta gacttaactg agatattacc atagatgact agccattcct
      181 ctagatacta cgactagcat acTTCTAATA CGACTCACTA TAGGGAGATT CGTCTCCCAC
      241 TACATCCACA TACTACCTCC TTTACTTCAC ATTCGGCCGG CATGGTCCCA GCCTCCTCGC
      301 TGGCGCCGGC TGGGCAACAT TCCGAGGGGA CCGTCCCCTC GGTAATGGCG AATGGGACTT
      361 ACTGATGTTG TGAAGTGAAG GAGGATATAA ATGAAACAGA ACAAAGAACA GTTAGTCAGT
      421 AAAGGTGAAG AATTATTTAC CGGTGTTGTA CCGATATTAG TCGAACTGGA CGGTGACGTA
      481 AACGGACATA AGTTCTCTGT AAGTGGAGAA GGTGAAGGGG ATGCCACCTA CGGGAAATTG
      541 ACGCTGAAAT TTATTTGCAC GACAGGGAAA CTGCCAGTCC CCTGGCCTAC TCTGGTAACC
      601 ACACTTACGT GGGGGGTTCA GTGCTTTGCA CGCTATCCCG ACCATATGAA GCAGCACGAT
      661 TTTTTCAAAT CTGCGATGCC GGAGGGCTAT GTGCAAGAAC GGACCATTTT CTTTAAGGAC
      721 GATGGTAACT ATAAAACTCG CGCCGAAGTT AAATTTGAAG GTGACACTTT GGTCAACCGT
      781 ATAGAACTGA AGGGGATAGA TTTTAAGGAA GATGGTAATA TCCTTGGTCA CAAGTTGGAA
      841 TACAACTACA TCAGCGATAA TGTATACATC ACAGCCGACA AGCAAAAAAA CGGTATCAAA
      901 GCAAACTTCA AAATACGTCA CAACATCGAG GACGGTGGAG TCCAGCTGGC CGACCACTAC
      961 CAGCAGAACA CCCCAATAGG CGACGGACCT GTTCTTCTGC CAGACAACCA CTACCTTTCG
     1021 ACTCAATCAA AGCTTTCAAA GGATCCTAAC GAGAAACGGG ATCATATGGT GTTGCTTGAG
     1081 TTCGTTACGG CAGCTGGTAT AACCTTGGGG ATGGACGAAC TTTACAAATA ATAAtagcat
     1141 aaccccttgg ggcctctaaa cgggtcttga ggggtttttt gctgaaacct caggcatttg
     1201 agaagcacac ggtcacactg cttccggtag tcaataaacc ggtaaaccag caatagacat
     1261 aagcggctat ttaacgaccc tgccctgaac cgacgacaag ctgacgaccg ggtctccgca
     1321 agtggcactt ttcggggaaa tgtgcgcgga acccctattt gtttattttt ctaaatacat
     1381 tcaaatatgt atccgctcat gaattaattc ttagaaaaac tcatcgagca tcaaatgaaa
     1441 ctgcaattta ttcatatcag gattatcaat accatatttt tgaaaaagcc gtttctgtaa
     1501 tgaaggagaa aactcaccga ggcagttcca taggatggca agatcctggt atcggtctgc
     1561 gattccgact cgtccaacat caatacaacc tattaatttc ccctcgtcaa aaataaggtt
     1621 atcaagtgag aaatcaccat gagtgacgac tgaatccggt gagaatggca aaagtttatg
     1681 catttctttc cagacttgtt caacaggcca gccattacgc tcgtcatcaa aatcactcgc
     1741 atcaaccaaa ccgttattca ttcgtgattg cgcctgagcg agacgaaata cgcggtcgct
     1801 gttaaaagga caattacaaa caggaatcga atgcaaccgg cgcaggaaca ctgccagcgc
     1861 atcaacaata ttttcacctg aatcaggata ttcttctaat acctggaatg ctgttttccc
     1921 ggggatcgca gtggtgagta accatgcatc atcaggagta cggataaaat gcttgatggt
     1981 cggaagaggc ataaattccg tcagccagtt tagtctgacc atctcatctg taacatcatt
     2041 ggcaacgcta cctttgccat gtttcagaaa caactctggc gcatcgggct tcccatacaa
     2101 tcgatagatt gtcgcacctg attgcccgac attatcgcga gcccatttat acccatataa
     2161 atcagcatcc atgttggaat ttaatcgcgg cctagagcaa gacgtttccc gttgaatatg
     2221 gctcatactc ttcctttttc aatattattg aagcatttat cagggttatt gtctcatgag
     2281 cggatacata tttgaatgta tttagaaaaa taaacaaata ggcatgctag cgcagaaacg
     2341 tcctagaaga tgccaggagg atacttagca gagagacaat aaggccggag cgaagccgtt
     2401 tttccatagg ctccgccccc ctgacgaaca tcacgaaatc tgacgctcaa atcagtggtg
     2461 gcgaaacccg acaggactat aaagatacca ggcgtttccc cctgatggct ccctcttgcg
     2521 ctctcctgtt cccgtcctgc ggcgtccgtg ttgtggtgga ggctttaccc aaatcaccac
     2581 gtcccgttcc gtgtagacag ttcgctccaa gctgggctgt gtgcaagaac cccccgttca
     2641 gcccgactgc tgcgccttat ccggtaacta tcatcttgag tccaacccgg aaagacacga
     2701 caaaacgcca ctggcagcag ccattggtaa ctgagaatta gtggatttag atatcgagag
     2761 tcttgaagtg gtggcctaac agaggctaca ctgaaaggac agtatttggt atctgcgctc
     2821 cactaaagcc agttaccagg ttaagcagtt ccccaactga cttaaccttc gatcaaaccg
     2881 cctccccagg cggttttttc gtttacagag caggagatta cgacgatcgt aaaaggatct
     2941 caagaagatc ctttacggat tcccgacacc atcactctag atttcagtgc aatttatctc
     3001 ttcaaatgta gcacctgaag tcagccccat acgatataag ttgtaattct catgttagtc
     3061 atgccccgcg cccaccggaa ggagctgact gggttgaagg ctctcaaggg catcggtcga
     3121 gatcccggtg cctaatgagt gagctaactt acattaattg cgttgcgctc actgcccgct
     3181 ttccagtcgg gaaacctgtc gtgccagctg cattaatgaa tcggccaacg cgcggggaga
     3241 ggcggtttgc gtattgggcg ccagggtggt ttttcttttc accagtgaga cgggcaacag
     3301 ctgattgccc ttcaccgcct ggccctgaga gagttgcagc aagcggtcca cgctggtttg
     3361 ccccagcagg cgaaaatcct gtttgatggt ggttaacggc gggatataac atgagctgtc
     3421 ttcggtatcg tcgtatccca ctaccgagat gtccgcacca acgcgcagcc cggactcggt
     3481 aatggcgcgc attgcgccca gcgccatctg atcgttggca accagcatcg cagtgggaac
     3541 gatgccctca ttcagcattt gcatggtttg ttgaaaaccg gacatggcac tccagtcgcc
     3601 ttcccgttcc gctatcggct gaatttgatt gcgagtgaga tatttatgcc agccagccag
     3661 acgcagacgc gccgagacag aacttaatgg gcccgctaac agcgcgattt gctggtgacc
     3721 caatgcgacc agatgctcca cgcccagtcg cgtaccgtct tcatgggaga aaataatact
     3781 gttgatgggt gtctggtcag agacatcaag aaataacgcc ggaacattag tgcaggcagc
     3841 ttccacagca atggcatcct ggtcatccag cggatagtta atgatcagcc cactgacgcg
     3901 ttgcgcgaga agattgtgca ccgccgcttt acaggcttcg acgccgcttc gttctaccat
     3961 cgacaccacc acgctggcac ccagttgatc ggcgcgagat ttaatcgccg cgacaatttg
     4021 cgacggcgcg tgcagggcca gactggaggt ggcaacgcca atcagcaacg actgtttgcc
     4081 cgccagttgt tgtgccacgc ggttgggaat gtaattcagc tccgccatcg ccgcttccac
     4141 tttttcccgc gttttcgcag aaacgtggct ggcctggttc accacgcggg aaacggtctg
     4201 ataagagaca ccggcatact ctgcgacatc gtataacgtt actggtttca c
//
