# Supplementary material for: Genetically encoded RNA strand exchange circuits for programmable protein expression and computation in cells
Source: bioRxiv preprint, doi:10.1101/2025.09.24.678369, version 1 (2025-09-24)
Supplement: Plasmid GenBank files [file 678369_file04.zip › Supplementary File 2/pCOLA - (G_49) Gu1rbs2 s4a Rm CFP T7t.gb]

LOCUS       pCOLA_-_(G_49)_G{u1,rbs 4223 bp ds-DNA     circular     21-SEP-2025
DEFINITION  .
FEATURES             Location/Qualifiers
     primer          32..55
                     /label="Duet_seq_fwd"
                     /note="sequence: cgctatcatgccataccgcgaaag"
                     /ApEinfo_revcolor="#faac61"
                     /ApEinfo_fwdcolor="#faac61"
     primer          complement(82..132)
                     /label="pDuet_BB_rev_ga4"
                     /note="sequence: GACAGTTAGCCCAGAGCAGCGTTAGACTTcataagggagagcgtcgagatc"
                     /ApEinfo_revcolor="#b1ff67"
                     /ApEinfo_fwdcolor="#b1ff67"
     primer          complement(114..132)
                     /label="ga4_rev"
                     /note="sequence: gacagttagcccagagcag"
                     /ApEinfo_revcolor="#c7b0e3"
                     /ApEinfo_fwdcolor="#c7b0e3"
     misc_feature    206..222
                     /label="T7 promoter"
                     /ApEinfo_revcolor="#9eafd2"
                     /ApEinfo_fwdcolor="#9eafd2"
     misc_feature    275..330
                     /label="Rm ribozyme"
                     /ApEinfo_revcolor="#d59687"
                     /ApEinfo_fwdcolor="#d59687"
     RBS             351..356
                     /label="RBS6s"
                     /ApEinfo_revcolor="#f58a5e"
                     /ApEinfo_fwdcolor="#f58a5e"
     primer          357..386
                     /label="THE_lkr_fwd"
                     /note="sequence: ATATAAATGAAACAGAACAAAGAACAGTTA"
                     /ApEinfo_revcolor="#75c6a9"
                     /ApEinfo_fwdcolor="#75c6a9"
     CDS             384..1106
                     /label="Translation 384-1106"
                     /translation="LVSKGEELFTGVVPILVELDGDVNGHKFSVSGEGEGDATYGKLTLKFICTTGKLPVPWPTLVTTLTWGVQCFARYPDHMKQHDFFKSAMPEGYVQERTIFFKDDGNYKTRAEVKFEGDTLVNRIELKGIDFKEDGNILGHKLEYNYISDNVYITADKQKNGIKANFKIRHNIEDGGVQLADHYQQNTPIGDGPVLLPDNHYLSTQSKLSKDPNEKRDHMVLLEFVTAAGITLGMDELYK**"
     misc_feature    384..1106
                     /label="sCFP3A_2tta"
     primer          complement(1107..1110)
                     /label="T7\Terminator\primer"
                     /ApEinfo_revcolor="#ffef86"
                     /ApEinfo_fwdcolor="#ffef86"
     terminator      1107..1153
                     /label="T7\Terminator"
                     /ApEinfo_revcolor="#f8d3a9"
                     /ApEinfo_fwdcolor="#f8d3a9"
     primer          1124..1143
                     /label="Duet_BB_T7t_fwd"
                     /note="sequence: gcctctaaacgggtcttgag"
                     /ApEinfo_revcolor="#c7b0e3"
                     /ApEinfo_fwdcolor="#c7b0e3"
     primer          1154..1178
                     /label="pDuet_BB_ds_fwd"
                     /note="sequence: ctgaaacctcaggcatttgagaagc"
                     /ApEinfo_revcolor="#b1ff67"
                     /ApEinfo_fwdcolor="#b1ff67"
     primer          complement(1183..1205)
                     /label="Duet_seq_rev"
                     /note="sequence: tgactaccggaagcagtgtgacc"
                     /ApEinfo_revcolor="#c6c9d1"
                     /ApEinfo_fwdcolor="#c6c9d1"
     CDS             complement(1383..2198)
                     /label="Kan"
                     /ApEinfo_revcolor="#f58a5e"
                     /ApEinfo_fwdcolor="#f58a5e"
     primer          complement(1392..1426)
                     /label="RSF_kanR_rev"
                     /note="sequence: tgaataaattgcagtttcatttgatgctcgatgag"
                     /ApEinfo_revcolor="#84b0dc"
                     /ApEinfo_fwdcolor="#84b0dc"
     RBS             complement(2204..2208)
                     /label="RBS"
                     /ApEinfo_revcolor="#ffef86"
                     /ApEinfo_fwdcolor="#ffef86"
     -10_signal      complement(2240..2246)
                     /label="-10\Ap"
                     /ApEinfo_revcolor="#9eafd2"
                     /ApEinfo_fwdcolor="#9eafd2"
     -35_signal      complement(2263..2268)
                     /label="-35\Ap"
                     /ApEinfo_revcolor="#b1ff67"
                     /ApEinfo_fwdcolor="#b1ff67"
     rep_origin      2308..2943
                     /label="ColA\ori"
                     /ApEinfo_revcolor="#b7e6d7"
                     /ApEinfo_fwdcolor="#b7e6d7"
     CDS             complement(3141..4223)
                     /label="lacI"
                     /ApEinfo_revcolor="#d6b295"
                     /ApEinfo_fwdcolor="#d6b295"
ORIGIN
        1 attcaccacc ctgaattgac tctcttccgg gcgctatcat gccataccgc gaaaggtttt
       61 gcgccattcg atggtgtccg ggatctcgac gctctccctt atgaagtcta acgctgctct
      121 gggctaactg tccgcatcta gacttaactg agatattacc atagatgact agccattcct
      181 ctagatacta cgactagcat acTTCTAATA CGACTCACTA TAGGGAGATT CGTCTCCCAC
      241 TACATCCACA TACTACCTCC TTTACTTCAC ATTCGAGGGA TAGTACAGAG CCTCCCCGTG
      301 GCTCCCTTGG ATAACCAACT GATACTGTAC AAACTGATGT TGTGAAGTGA AGGAGGATAT
      361 AAATGAAACA GAACAAAGAA CAGTTAGTCA GTAAAGGTGA AGAATTATTT ACCGGTGTTG
      421 TACCGATATT AGTCGAACTG GACGGTGACG TAAACGGACA TAAGTTCTCT GTAAGTGGAG
      481 AAGGTGAAGG GGATGCCACC TACGGGAAAT TGACGCTGAA ATTTATTTGC ACGACAGGGA
      541 AACTGCCAGT CCCCTGGCCT ACTCTGGTAA CCACACTTAC GTGGGGGGTT CAGTGCTTTG
      601 CACGCTATCC CGACCATATG AAGCAGCACG ATTTTTTCAA ATCTGCGATG CCGGAGGGCT
      661 ATGTGCAAGA ACGGACCATT TTCTTTAAGG ACGATGGTAA CTATAAAACT CGCGCCGAAG
      721 TTAAATTTGA AGGTGACACT TTGGTCAACC GTATAGAACT GAAGGGGATA GATTTTAAGG
      781 AAGATGGTAA TATCCTTGGT CACAAGTTGG AATACAACTA CATCAGCGAT AATGTATACA
      841 TCACAGCCGA CAAGCAAAAA AACGGTATCA AAGCAAACTT CAAAATACGT CACAACATCG
      901 AGGACGGTGG AGTCCAGCTG GCCGACCACT ACCAGCAGAA CACCCCAATA GGCGACGGAC
      961 CTGTTCTTCT GCCAGACAAC CACTACCTTT CGACTCAATC AAAGCTTTCA AAGGATCCTA
     1021 ACGAGAAACG GGATCATATG GTGTTGCTTG AGTTCGTTAC GGCAGCTGGT ATAACCTTGG
     1081 GGATGGACGA ACTTTACAAA TAATAAtagc ataacccctt ggggcctcta aacgggtctt
     1141 gaggggtttt ttgctgaaac ctcaggcatt tgagaagcac acggtcacac tgcttccggt
     1201 agtcaataaa ccggtaaacc agcaatagac ataagcggct atttaacgac cctgccctga
     1261 accgacgaca agctgacgac cgggtctccg caagtggcac ttttcgggga aatgtgcgcg
     1321 gaacccctat ttgtttattt ttctaaatac attcaaatat gtatccgctc atgaattaat
     1381 tcttagaaaa actcatcgag catcaaatga aactgcaatt tattcatatc aggattatca
     1441 ataccatatt tttgaaaaag ccgtttctgt aatgaaggag aaaactcacc gaggcagttc
     1501 cataggatgg caagatcctg gtatcggtct gcgattccga ctcgtccaac atcaatacaa
     1561 cctattaatt tcccctcgtc aaaaataagg ttatcaagtg agaaatcacc atgagtgacg
     1621 actgaatccg gtgagaatgg caaaagttta tgcatttctt tccagacttg ttcaacaggc
     1681 cagccattac gctcgtcatc aaaatcactc gcatcaacca aaccgttatt cattcgtgat
     1741 tgcgcctgag cgagacgaaa tacgcggtcg ctgttaaaag gacaattaca aacaggaatc
     1801 gaatgcaacc ggcgcaggaa cactgccagc gcatcaacaa tattttcacc tgaatcagga
     1861 tattcttcta atacctggaa tgctgttttc ccggggatcg cagtggtgag taaccatgca
     1921 tcatcaggag tacggataaa atgcttgatg gtcggaagag gcataaattc cgtcagccag
     1981 tttagtctga ccatctcatc tgtaacatca ttggcaacgc tacctttgcc atgtttcaga
     2041 aacaactctg gcgcatcggg cttcccatac aatcgataga ttgtcgcacc tgattgcccg
     2101 acattatcgc gagcccattt atacccatat aaatcagcat ccatgttgga atttaatcgc
     2161 ggcctagagc aagacgtttc ccgttgaata tggctcatac tcttcctttt tcaatattat
     2221 tgaagcattt atcagggtta ttgtctcatg agcggataca tatttgaatg tatttagaaa
     2281 aataaacaaa taggcatgct agcgcagaaa cgtcctagaa gatgccagga ggatacttag
     2341 cagagagaca ataaggccgg agcgaagccg tttttccata ggctccgccc ccctgacgaa
     2401 catcacgaaa tctgacgctc aaatcagtgg tggcgaaacc cgacaggact ataaagatac
     2461 caggcgtttc cccctgatgg ctccctcttg cgctctcctg ttcccgtcct gcggcgtccg
     2521 tgttgtggtg gaggctttac ccaaatcacc acgtcccgtt ccgtgtagac agttcgctcc
     2581 aagctgggct gtgtgcaaga accccccgtt cagcccgact gctgcgcctt atccggtaac
     2641 tatcatcttg agtccaaccc ggaaagacac gacaaaacgc cactggcagc agccattggt
     2701 aactgagaat tagtggattt agatatcgag agtcttgaag tggtggccta acagaggcta
     2761 cactgaaagg acagtatttg gtatctgcgc tccactaaag ccagttacca ggttaagcag
     2821 ttccccaact gacttaacct tcgatcaaac cgcctcccca ggcggttttt tcgtttacag
     2881 agcaggagat tacgacgatc gtaaaaggat ctcaagaaga tcctttacgg attcccgaca
     2941 ccatcactct agatttcagt gcaatttatc tcttcaaatg tagcacctga agtcagcccc
     3001 atacgatata agttgtaatt ctcatgttag tcatgccccg cgcccaccgg aaggagctga
     3061 ctgggttgaa ggctctcaag ggcatcggtc gagatcccgg tgcctaatga gtgagctaac
     3121 ttacattaat tgcgttgcgc tcactgcccg ctttccagtc gggaaacctg tcgtgccagc
     3181 tgcattaatg aatcggccaa cgcgcgggga gaggcggttt gcgtattggg cgccagggtg
     3241 gtttttcttt tcaccagtga gacgggcaac agctgattgc ccttcaccgc ctggccctga
     3301 gagagttgca gcaagcggtc cacgctggtt tgccccagca ggcgaaaatc ctgtttgatg
     3361 gtggttaacg gcgggatata acatgagctg tcttcggtat cgtcgtatcc cactaccgag
     3421 atgtccgcac caacgcgcag cccggactcg gtaatggcgc gcattgcgcc cagcgccatc
     3481 tgatcgttgg caaccagcat cgcagtggga acgatgccct cattcagcat ttgcatggtt
     3541 tgttgaaaac cggacatggc actccagtcg ccttcccgtt ccgctatcgg ctgaatttga
     3601 ttgcgagtga gatatttatg ccagccagcc agacgcagac gcgccgagac agaacttaat
     3661 gggcccgcta acagcgcgat ttgctggtga cccaatgcga ccagatgctc cacgcccagt
     3721 cgcgtaccgt cttcatggga gaaaataata ctgttgatgg gtgtctggtc agagacatca
     3781 agaaataacg ccggaacatt agtgcaggca gcttccacag caatggcatc ctggtcatcc
     3841 agcggatagt taatgatcag cccactgacg cgttgcgcga gaagattgtg caccgccgct
     3901 ttacaggctt cgacgccgct tcgttctacc atcgacacca ccacgctggc acccagttga
     3961 tcggcgcgag atttaatcgc cgcgacaatt tgcgacggcg cgtgcagggc cagactggag
     4021 gtggcaacgc caatcagcaa cgactgtttg cccgccagtt gttgtgccac gcggttggga
     4081 atgtaattca gctccgccat cgccgcttcc actttttccc gcgttttcgc agaaacgtgg
     4141 ctggcctggt tcaccacgcg ggaaacggtc tgataagaga caccggcata ctctgcgaca
     4201 tcgtataacg ttactggttt cac
//
