# Supplementary material for: Genetically encoded RNA strand exchange circuits for programmable protein expression and computation in cells
Source: bioRxiv preprint, doi:10.1101/2025.09.24.678369, version 1 (2025-09-24)
Supplement: Plasmid GenBank files [file 678369_file04.zip › Supplementary File 2/pCOLA - (G_5-PPr) Gu1rbs2 e6 s6u R3 CFP PPr Thyb10.gb]

LOCUS       pCOLA_-_(G_5-PPr)_G{u1, 4537 bp ds-DNA     circular     22-SEP-2025
DEFINITION  .
FEATURES             Location/Qualifiers
     primer          32..55
                     /label="Duet_seq_fwd"
                     /note="sequence: cgctatcatgccataccgcgaaag"
                     /ApEinfo_revcolor="#faac61"
                     /ApEinfo_fwdcolor="#faac61"
     primer          complement(82..132)
                     /label="pDuet_BB_rev_ga4"
                     /note="sequence: GACAGTTAGCCCAGAGCAGCGTTAGACTTcataagggagagcgtcgagatc"
                     /ApEinfo_revcolor="#b1ff67"
                     /ApEinfo_fwdcolor="#b1ff67"
     misc_feature    147..163
                     /label="T7 promoter"
                     /ApEinfo_revcolor="#9eafd2"
                     /ApEinfo_fwdcolor="#9eafd2"
     misc_feature    164..179
                     /label="hp5"
                     /ApEinfo_revcolor="#ff9ccd"
                     /ApEinfo_fwdcolor="#ff9ccd"
     misc_feature    181..196
                     /label=2
                     /ApEinfo_revcolor="#75c6a9"
                     /ApEinfo_fwdcolor="#75c6a9"
     misc_feature    197..202
                     /label="rbs'"
                     /ApEinfo_revcolor="#b1ff67"
                     /ApEinfo_fwdcolor="#b1ff67"
     misc_feature    203..208
                     /label="e6"
                     /ApEinfo_revcolor="#d6b295"
                     /ApEinfo_fwdcolor="#d6b295"
     misc_feature    209..218
                     /label=1
                     /ApEinfo_revcolor="#d59687"
                     /ApEinfo_fwdcolor="#d59687"
     misc_feature    219..221
                     /label="L"
                     /ApEinfo_revcolor="#84b0dc"
                     /ApEinfo_fwdcolor="#84b0dc"
     misc_feature    222..285
                     /label="R3"
                     /ApEinfo_revcolor="#c7b0e3"
                     /ApEinfo_fwdcolor="#c7b0e3"
     misc_feature    286..291
                     /label="6u"
                     /ApEinfo_revcolor="#faac61"
                     /ApEinfo_fwdcolor="#faac61"
     misc_feature    292..297
                     /label="u"
                     /ApEinfo_revcolor="#f58a5e"
                     /ApEinfo_fwdcolor="#f58a5e"
     misc_feature    298..307
                     /label="1'"
                     /ApEinfo_revcolor="#85dae9"
                     /ApEinfo_fwdcolor="#85dae9"
     misc_feature    308..313
                     /label="e6'"
                     /ApEinfo_revcolor="#d59687"
                     /ApEinfo_fwdcolor="#d59687"
     misc_feature    314..319
                     /label="rbs"
                     /ApEinfo_revcolor="#c7b0e3"
                     /ApEinfo_fwdcolor="#c7b0e3"
     misc_feature    320..325
                     /label="c"
                     /ApEinfo_revcolor="#84b0dc"
                     /ApEinfo_fwdcolor="#84b0dc"
     CDS             326..346
                     /label="linker peptide"
                     /ApEinfo_revcolor="#84b0dc"
                     /ApEinfo_fwdcolor="#84b0dc"
                     /translation="MKQNKEQ"
     CDS             347..1069
                     /label="sCFP3A"
                     /ApEinfo_revcolor="#84b0dc"
                     /ApEinfo_fwdcolor="#84b0dc"
                     /translation="LVSKGEELFTGVVPILVELDGDVNGHKFSVSGEGEGDATYGKLTLKFICTTGKLPVPWPTLVTTLTWGVQCFARYPDHMKQHDFFKSAMPEGYVQERTIFFKDDGNYKTRAEVKFEGDTLVNRIELKGIDFKEDGNILGHKLEYNYISDNVYITADKQKNGIKANFKIRHNIEDGGVQLADHYQQNTPIGDGPVLLPDNHYLSTQSKLSKDPNEKRDHMVLLEFVTAAGITLGMDELYK**"
     misc_feature    1070..1286
                     /label="2PPrY-tRNA"
                     /ApEinfo_revcolor="#ff9ccd"
                     /ApEinfo_fwdcolor="#ff9ccd"
     misc_feature    1287..1371
                     /label="Thyb10"
                     /ApEinfo_revcolor="#c6c9d1"
                     /ApEinfo_fwdcolor="#c6c9d1"
     misc_feature    1372..1427
                     /label="riboJn"
                     /ApEinfo_revcolor="#b7e6d7"
                     /ApEinfo_fwdcolor="#b7e6d7"
     primer          1468..1492
                     /label="pDuet_BB_ds_fwd"
                     /note="sequence: ctgaaacctcaggcatttgagaagc"
                     /ApEinfo_revcolor="#b1ff67"
                     /ApEinfo_fwdcolor="#b1ff67"
     primer          complement(1497..1519)
                     /label="Duet_seq_rev"
                     /note="sequence: tgactaccggaagcagtgtgacc"
                     /ApEinfo_revcolor="#c6c9d1"
                     /ApEinfo_fwdcolor="#c6c9d1"
     CDS             complement(1697..2512)
                     /label="Kan"
                     /ApEinfo_revcolor="#f58a5e"
                     /ApEinfo_fwdcolor="#f58a5e"
     primer          complement(1706..1740)
                     /label="RSF_kanR_rev"
                     /note="sequence: tgaataaattgcagtttcatttgatgctcgatgag"
                     /ApEinfo_revcolor="#84b0dc"
                     /ApEinfo_fwdcolor="#84b0dc"
     RBS             complement(2518..2522)
                     /label="RBS"
                     /ApEinfo_revcolor="#ffef86"
                     /ApEinfo_fwdcolor="#ffef86"
     -10_signal      complement(2554..2560)
                     /label="-10\Ap"
                     /ApEinfo_revcolor="#9eafd2"
                     /ApEinfo_fwdcolor="#9eafd2"
     -35_signal      complement(2577..2582)
                     /label="-35\Ap"
                     /ApEinfo_revcolor="#b1ff67"
                     /ApEinfo_fwdcolor="#b1ff67"
     rep_origin      2622..3257
                     /label="ColA\ori"
                     /ApEinfo_revcolor="#b7e6d7"
                     /ApEinfo_fwdcolor="#b7e6d7"
     CDS             complement(3455..4537)
                     /label="lacI"
                     /ApEinfo_revcolor="#d6b295"
                     /ApEinfo_fwdcolor="#d6b295"
ORIGIN
        1 attcaccacc ctgaattgac tctcttccgg gcgctatcat gccataccgc gaaaggtttt
       61 gcgccattcg atggtgtccg ggatctcgac gctctccctt atgCATTACT CGCATCCATT
      121 CTCAGGCTGT CTCGTCTCGT CTCTTCTAAT ACGACTCACT ATAGGGAGAT TCGTCTCCCA
      181 CTACATCCAC ATACTACCTC CTCTACTTTT ACTTCACATT CGGGTCGGCA TGGCATGTGC
      241 ACCTCCTCGC GGTCCGACCT GGGCTACTTC GGTAGGCTAA GGCACAGAGT ATGATGTTGT
      301 GAAGTGAAAG TAGAGGAGGA TATAAATGAA ACAGAACAAA GAACAGTTAG TCAGTAAAGG
      361 TGAAGAATTA TTTACCGGTG TTGTACCGAT ATTAGTCGAA CTGGACGGTG ACGTAAACGG
      421 ACATAAGTTC TCTGTAAGTG GAGAAGGTGA AGGGGATGCC ACCTACGGGA AATTGACGCT
      481 GAAATTTATT TGCACGACAG GGAAACTGCC AGTCCCCTGG CCTACTCTGG TAACCACACT
      541 TACGTGGGGG GTTCAGTGCT TTGCACGCTA TCCCGACCAT ATGAAGCAGC ACGATTTTTT
      601 CAAATCTGCG ATGCCGGAGG GCTATGTGCA AGAACGGACC ATTTTCTTTA AGGACGATGG
      661 TAACTATAAA ACTCGCGCCG AAGTTAAATT TGAAGGTGAC ACTTTGGTCA ACCGTATAGA
      721 ACTGAAGGGG ATAGATTTTA AGGAAGATGG TAATATCCTT GGTCACAAGT TGGAATACAA
      781 CTACATCAGC GATAATGTAT ACATCACAGC CGACAAGCAA AAAAACGGTA TCAAAGCAAA
      841 CTTCAAAATA CGTCACAACA TCGAGGACGG TGGAGTCCAG CTGGCCGACC ACTACCAGCA
      901 GAACACCCCA ATAGGCGACG GACCTGTTCT TCTGCCAGAC AACCACTACC TTTCGACTCA
      961 ATCAAAGCTT TCAAAGGATC CTAACGAGAA ACGGGATCAT ATGGTGTTGC TTGAGTTCGT
     1021 TACGGCAGCT GGTATAACCT TGGGGATGGA CGAACTTTAC AAATAATAAA AAGCCCGGAT
     1081 AGCTCAGTCG GTAGAGCAGC GGCCGGTTGC CATGTGTATG TGGGCCAATC GTGGCGTGTC
     1141 GGCCTGCTTC GGCAGGCACT GGCGCCGCCC ACATACTCTG ATGATCCCCA ATCGTAGCGT
     1201 GTCGGGGTGC GCTTGCACCC ACTGGCGCTG GGATCATTCA TGGCAACGGC CGCGGGTCCA
     1261 GGGTTCAAGT CCCTGTTCGG GCGCCAataa tcAGATAACA GATACttcgG tatctgttat
     1321 ctgttTTTTT TcAACAGATA GCCGCGttcg CGCGGCtatc tgttTTTTTT tAGCTGTCAC
     1381 CGGATGTGCT TTCCGGTCTG ATGAGTCCGT GAGGACGAAA CAGCCTCCCA GGATACATAG
     1441 ATTACCACAA CTCCGAGCCC TTCCACCctg aaacctcagg catttgagaa gcacacggtc
     1501 acactgcttc cggtagtcaa taaaccggta aaccagcaat agacataagc ggctatttaa
     1561 cgaccctgcc ctgaaccgac gacaagctga cgaccgggtc tccgcaagtg gcacttttcg
     1621 gggaaatgtg cgcggaaccc ctatttgttt atttttctaa atacattcaa atatgtatcc
     1681 gctcatgaat taattcttag aaaaactcat cgagcatcaa atgaaactgc aatttattca
     1741 tatcaggatt atcaatacca tatttttgaa aaagccgttt ctgtaatgaa ggagaaaact
     1801 caccgaggca gttccatagg atggcaagat cctggtatcg gtctgcgatt ccgactcgtc
     1861 caacatcaat acaacctatt aatttcccct cgtcaaaaat aaggttatca agtgagaaat
     1921 caccatgagt gacgactgaa tccggtgaga atggcaaaag tttatgcatt tctttccaga
     1981 cttgttcaac aggccagcca ttacgctcgt catcaaaatc actcgcatca accaaaccgt
     2041 tattcattcg tgattgcgcc tgagcgagac gaaatacgcg gtcgctgtta aaaggacaat
     2101 tacaaacagg aatcgaatgc aaccggcgca ggaacactgc cagcgcatca acaatatttt
     2161 cacctgaatc aggatattct tctaatacct ggaatgctgt tttcccgggg atcgcagtgg
     2221 tgagtaacca tgcatcatca ggagtacgga taaaatgctt gatggtcgga agaggcataa
     2281 attccgtcag ccagtttagt ctgaccatct catctgtaac atcattggca acgctacctt
     2341 tgccatgttt cagaaacaac tctggcgcat cgggcttccc atacaatcga tagattgtcg
     2401 cacctgattg cccgacatta tcgcgagccc atttataccc atataaatca gcatccatgt
     2461 tggaatttaa tcgcggccta gagcaagacg tttcccgttg aatatggctc atactcttcc
     2521 tttttcaata ttattgaagc atttatcagg gttattgtct catgagcgga tacatatttg
     2581 aatgtattta gaaaaataaa caaataggca tgctagcgca gaaacgtcct agaagatgcc
     2641 aggaggatac ttagcagaga gacaataagg ccggagcgaa gccgtttttc cataggctcc
     2701 gcccccctga cgaacatcac gaaatctgac gctcaaatca gtggtggcga aacccgacag
     2761 gactataaag ataccaggcg tttccccctg atggctccct cttgcgctct cctgttcccg
     2821 tcctgcggcg tccgtgttgt ggtggaggct ttacccaaat caccacgtcc cgttccgtgt
     2881 agacagttcg ctccaagctg ggctgtgtgc aagaaccccc cgttcagccc gactgctgcg
     2941 ccttatccgg taactatcat cttgagtcca acccggaaag acacgacaaa acgccactgg
     3001 cagcagccat tggtaactga gaattagtgg atttagatat cgagagtctt gaagtggtgg
     3061 cctaacagag gctacactga aaggacagta tttggtatct gcgctccact aaagccagtt
     3121 accaggttaa gcagttcccc aactgactta accttcgatc aaaccgcctc cccaggcggt
     3181 tttttcgttt acagagcagg agattacgac gatcgtaaaa ggatctcaag aagatccttt
     3241 acggattccc gacaccatca ctctagattt cagtgcaatt tatctcttca aatgtagcac
     3301 ctgaagtcag ccccatacga tataagttgt aattctcatg ttagtcatgc cccgcgccca
     3361 ccggaaggag ctgactgggt tgaaggctct caagggcatc ggtcgagatc ccggtgccta
     3421 atgagtgagc taacttacat taattgcgtt gcgctcactg cccgctttcc agtcgggaaa
     3481 cctgtcgtgc cagctgcatt aatgaatcgg ccaacgcgcg gggagaggcg gtttgcgtat
     3541 tgggcgccag ggtggttttt cttttcacca gtgagacggg caacagctga ttgcccttca
     3601 ccgcctggcc ctgagagagt tgcagcaagc ggtccacgct ggtttgcccc agcaggcgaa
     3661 aatcctgttt gatggtggtt aacggcggga tataacatga gctgtcttcg gtatcgtcgt
     3721 atcccactac cgagatgtcc gcaccaacgc gcagcccgga ctcggtaatg gcgcgcattg
     3781 cgcccagcgc catctgatcg ttggcaacca gcatcgcagt gggaacgatg ccctcattca
     3841 gcatttgcat ggtttgttga aaaccggaca tggcactcca gtcgccttcc cgttccgcta
     3901 tcggctgaat ttgattgcga gtgagatatt tatgccagcc agccagacgc agacgcgccg
     3961 agacagaact taatgggccc gctaacagcg cgatttgctg gtgacccaat gcgaccagat
     4021 gctccacgcc cagtcgcgta ccgtcttcat gggagaaaat aatactgttg atgggtgtct
     4081 ggtcagagac atcaagaaat aacgccggaa cattagtgca ggcagcttcc acagcaatgg
     4141 catcctggtc atccagcgga tagttaatga tcagcccact gacgcgttgc gcgagaagat
     4201 tgtgcaccgc cgctttacag gcttcgacgc cgcttcgttc taccatcgac accaccacgc
     4261 tggcacccag ttgatcggcg cgagatttaa tcgccgcgac aatttgcgac ggcgcgtgca
     4321 gggccagact ggaggtggca acgccaatca gcaacgactg tttgcccgcc agttgttgtg
     4381 ccacgcggtt gggaatgtaa ttcagctccg ccatcgccgc ttccactttt tcccgcgttt
     4441 tcgcagaaac gtggctggcc tggttcacca cgcgggaaac ggtctgataa gagacaccgg
     4501 catactctgc gacatcgtat aacgttactg gtttcac
//
