# Supplementary material for: Genetically encoded RNA strand exchange circuits for programmable protein expression and computation in cells
Source: bioRxiv preprint, doi:10.1101/2025.09.24.678369, version 1 (2025-09-24)
Supplement: Plasmid GenBank files [file 678369_file04.zip › Supplementary File 2/pCOLA - (G_50) Gv1rbs2 s4 Rg CFP T7t.gb]

LOCUS       pCOLA_-_(G_50)_G{v1,rbs 4251 bp ds-DNA     circular     21-SEP-2025
DEFINITION  .
FEATURES             Location/Qualifiers
     primer          32..55
                     /label="Duet_seq_fwd"
                     /note="sequence: cgctatcatgccataccgcgaaag"
                     /ApEinfo_revcolor="#faac61"
                     /ApEinfo_fwdcolor="#faac61"
     primer          complement(82..132)
                     /label="pDuet_BB_rev_ga4"
                     /note="sequence: GACAGTTAGCCCAGAGCAGCGTTAGACTTcataagggagagcgtcgagatc"
                     /ApEinfo_revcolor="#b1ff67"
                     /ApEinfo_fwdcolor="#b1ff67"
     primer          complement(114..132)
                     /label="ga4_rev"
                     /note="sequence: gacagttagcccagagcag"
                     /ApEinfo_revcolor="#c7b0e3"
                     /ApEinfo_fwdcolor="#c7b0e3"
     misc_feature    206..222
                     /label="T7 promoter"
                     /ApEinfo_revcolor="#9eafd2"
                     /ApEinfo_fwdcolor="#9eafd2"
     misc_feature    275..358
                     /label="Rg ribozyme"
                     /ApEinfo_revcolor="#9eafd2"
                     /ApEinfo_fwdcolor="#9eafd2"
     RBS             379..384
                     /label="RBS6s"
                     /ApEinfo_revcolor="#f58a5e"
                     /ApEinfo_fwdcolor="#f58a5e"
     primer          385..414
                     /label="THE_lkr_fwd"
                     /note="sequence: ATATAAATGAAACAGAACAAAGAACAGTTA"
                     /ApEinfo_revcolor="#75c6a9"
                     /ApEinfo_fwdcolor="#75c6a9"
     CDS             412..1134
                     /label="Translation 412-1134"
                     /translation="LVSKGEELFTGVVPILVELDGDVNGHKFSVSGEGEGDATYGKLTLKFICTTGKLPVPWPTLVTTLTWGVQCFARYPDHMKQHDFFKSAMPEGYVQERTIFFKDDGNYKTRAEVKFEGDTLVNRIELKGIDFKEDGNILGHKLEYNYISDNVYITADKQKNGIKANFKIRHNIEDGGVQLADHYQQNTPIGDGPVLLPDNHYLSTQSKLSKDPNEKRDHMVLLEFVTAAGITLGMDELYK**"
     misc_feature    412..1134
                     /label="sCFP3A_2tta"
     primer          complement(1135..1138)
                     /label="T7\Terminator\primer"
                     /ApEinfo_revcolor="#ffef86"
                     /ApEinfo_fwdcolor="#ffef86"
     terminator      1135..1181
                     /label="T7\Terminator"
                     /ApEinfo_revcolor="#f8d3a9"
                     /ApEinfo_fwdcolor="#f8d3a9"
     primer          1152..1171
                     /label="Duet_BB_T7t_fwd"
                     /note="sequence: gcctctaaacgggtcttgag"
                     /ApEinfo_revcolor="#c7b0e3"
                     /ApEinfo_fwdcolor="#c7b0e3"
     primer          1182..1206
                     /label="pDuet_BB_ds_fwd"
                     /note="sequence: ctgaaacctcaggcatttgagaagc"
                     /ApEinfo_revcolor="#b1ff67"
                     /ApEinfo_fwdcolor="#b1ff67"
     primer          complement(1211..1233)
                     /label="Duet_seq_rev"
                     /note="sequence: tgactaccggaagcagtgtgacc"
                     /ApEinfo_revcolor="#c6c9d1"
                     /ApEinfo_fwdcolor="#c6c9d1"
     CDS             complement(1411..2226)
                     /label="Kan"
                     /ApEinfo_revcolor="#f58a5e"
                     /ApEinfo_fwdcolor="#f58a5e"
     primer          complement(1420..1454)
                     /label="RSF_kanR_rev"
                     /note="sequence: tgaataaattgcagtttcatttgatgctcgatgag"
                     /ApEinfo_revcolor="#84b0dc"
                     /ApEinfo_fwdcolor="#84b0dc"
     RBS             complement(2232..2236)
                     /label="RBS"
                     /ApEinfo_revcolor="#ffef86"
                     /ApEinfo_fwdcolor="#ffef86"
     -10_signal      complement(2268..2274)
                     /label="-10\Ap"
                     /ApEinfo_revcolor="#9eafd2"
                     /ApEinfo_fwdcolor="#9eafd2"
     -35_signal      complement(2291..2296)
                     /label="-35\Ap"
                     /ApEinfo_revcolor="#b1ff67"
                     /ApEinfo_fwdcolor="#b1ff67"
     rep_origin      2336..2971
                     /label="ColA\ori"
                     /ApEinfo_revcolor="#b7e6d7"
                     /ApEinfo_fwdcolor="#b7e6d7"
     CDS             complement(3169..4251)
                     /label="lacI"
                     /ApEinfo_revcolor="#d6b295"
                     /ApEinfo_fwdcolor="#d6b295"
ORIGIN
        1 attcaccacc ctgaattgac tctcttccgg gcgctatcat gccataccgc gaaaggtttt
       61 gcgccattcg atggtgtccg ggatctcgac gctctccctt atgaagtcta acgctgctct
      121 gggctaactg tccgcatcta gacttaactg agatattacc atagatgact agccattcct
      181 ctagatacta cgactagcat acTTCTAATA CGACTCACTA TAGGGAGATT CGTCTCCCAC
      241 TACATCCACA TACTACCTCC TTTACTTCAC ATTCGGCCGG CATGGTCCCA GCCTCCTCGC
      301 TGGCGCCGGC TGGGCAACAT TCCGAGGGGA CCGTCCCCTC GGTAATGGCG AATGGGACAA
      361 TCAGGATTTG TGAAGTGAAG GAGGATATAA ATGAAACAGA ACAAAGAACA GTTAGTCAGT
      421 AAAGGTGAAG AATTATTTAC CGGTGTTGTA CCGATATTAG TCGAACTGGA CGGTGACGTA
      481 AACGGACATA AGTTCTCTGT AAGTGGAGAA GGTGAAGGGG ATGCCACCTA CGGGAAATTG
      541 ACGCTGAAAT TTATTTGCAC GACAGGGAAA CTGCCAGTCC CCTGGCCTAC TCTGGTAACC
      601 ACACTTACGT GGGGGGTTCA GTGCTTTGCA CGCTATCCCG ACCATATGAA GCAGCACGAT
      661 TTTTTCAAAT CTGCGATGCC GGAGGGCTAT GTGCAAGAAC GGACCATTTT CTTTAAGGAC
      721 GATGGTAACT ATAAAACTCG CGCCGAAGTT AAATTTGAAG GTGACACTTT GGTCAACCGT
      781 ATAGAACTGA AGGGGATAGA TTTTAAGGAA GATGGTAATA TCCTTGGTCA CAAGTTGGAA
      841 TACAACTACA TCAGCGATAA TGTATACATC ACAGCCGACA AGCAAAAAAA CGGTATCAAA
      901 GCAAACTTCA AAATACGTCA CAACATCGAG GACGGTGGAG TCCAGCTGGC CGACCACTAC
      961 CAGCAGAACA CCCCAATAGG CGACGGACCT GTTCTTCTGC CAGACAACCA CTACCTTTCG
     1021 ACTCAATCAA AGCTTTCAAA GGATCCTAAC GAGAAACGGG ATCATATGGT GTTGCTTGAG
     1081 TTCGTTACGG CAGCTGGTAT AACCTTGGGG ATGGACGAAC TTTACAAATA ATAAtagcat
     1141 aaccccttgg ggcctctaaa cgggtcttga ggggtttttt gctgaaacct caggcatttg
     1201 agaagcacac ggtcacactg cttccggtag tcaataaacc ggtaaaccag caatagacat
     1261 aagcggctat ttaacgaccc tgccctgaac cgacgacaag ctgacgaccg ggtctccgca
     1321 agtggcactt ttcggggaaa tgtgcgcgga acccctattt gtttattttt ctaaatacat
     1381 tcaaatatgt atccgctcat gaattaattc ttagaaaaac tcatcgagca tcaaatgaaa
     1441 ctgcaattta ttcatatcag gattatcaat accatatttt tgaaaaagcc gtttctgtaa
     1501 tgaaggagaa aactcaccga ggcagttcca taggatggca agatcctggt atcggtctgc
     1561 gattccgact cgtccaacat caatacaacc tattaatttc ccctcgtcaa aaataaggtt
     1621 atcaagtgag aaatcaccat gagtgacgac tgaatccggt gagaatggca aaagtttatg
     1681 catttctttc cagacttgtt caacaggcca gccattacgc tcgtcatcaa aatcactcgc
     1741 atcaaccaaa ccgttattca ttcgtgattg cgcctgagcg agacgaaata cgcggtcgct
     1801 gttaaaagga caattacaaa caggaatcga atgcaaccgg cgcaggaaca ctgccagcgc
     1861 atcaacaata ttttcacctg aatcaggata ttcttctaat acctggaatg ctgttttccc
     1921 ggggatcgca gtggtgagta accatgcatc atcaggagta cggataaaat gcttgatggt
     1981 cggaagaggc ataaattccg tcagccagtt tagtctgacc atctcatctg taacatcatt
     2041 ggcaacgcta cctttgccat gtttcagaaa caactctggc gcatcgggct tcccatacaa
     2101 tcgatagatt gtcgcacctg attgcccgac attatcgcga gcccatttat acccatataa
     2161 atcagcatcc atgttggaat ttaatcgcgg cctagagcaa gacgtttccc gttgaatatg
     2221 gctcatactc ttcctttttc aatattattg aagcatttat cagggttatt gtctcatgag
     2281 cggatacata tttgaatgta tttagaaaaa taaacaaata ggcatgctag cgcagaaacg
     2341 tcctagaaga tgccaggagg atacttagca gagagacaat aaggccggag cgaagccgtt
     2401 tttccatagg ctccgccccc ctgacgaaca tcacgaaatc tgacgctcaa atcagtggtg
     2461 gcgaaacccg acaggactat aaagatacca ggcgtttccc cctgatggct ccctcttgcg
     2521 ctctcctgtt cccgtcctgc ggcgtccgtg ttgtggtgga ggctttaccc aaatcaccac
     2581 gtcccgttcc gtgtagacag ttcgctccaa gctgggctgt gtgcaagaac cccccgttca
     2641 gcccgactgc tgcgccttat ccggtaacta tcatcttgag tccaacccgg aaagacacga
     2701 caaaacgcca ctggcagcag ccattggtaa ctgagaatta gtggatttag atatcgagag
     2761 tcttgaagtg gtggcctaac agaggctaca ctgaaaggac agtatttggt atctgcgctc
     2821 cactaaagcc agttaccagg ttaagcagtt ccccaactga cttaaccttc gatcaaaccg
     2881 cctccccagg cggttttttc gtttacagag caggagatta cgacgatcgt aaaaggatct
     2941 caagaagatc ctttacggat tcccgacacc atcactctag atttcagtgc aatttatctc
     3001 ttcaaatgta gcacctgaag tcagccccat acgatataag ttgtaattct catgttagtc
     3061 atgccccgcg cccaccggaa ggagctgact gggttgaagg ctctcaaggg catcggtcga
     3121 gatcccggtg cctaatgagt gagctaactt acattaattg cgttgcgctc actgcccgct
     3181 ttccagtcgg gaaacctgtc gtgccagctg cattaatgaa tcggccaacg cgcggggaga
     3241 ggcggtttgc gtattgggcg ccagggtggt ttttcttttc accagtgaga cgggcaacag
     3301 ctgattgccc ttcaccgcct ggccctgaga gagttgcagc aagcggtcca cgctggtttg
     3361 ccccagcagg cgaaaatcct gtttgatggt ggttaacggc gggatataac atgagctgtc
     3421 ttcggtatcg tcgtatccca ctaccgagat gtccgcacca acgcgcagcc cggactcggt
     3481 aatggcgcgc attgcgccca gcgccatctg atcgttggca accagcatcg cagtgggaac
     3541 gatgccctca ttcagcattt gcatggtttg ttgaaaaccg gacatggcac tccagtcgcc
     3601 ttcccgttcc gctatcggct gaatttgatt gcgagtgaga tatttatgcc agccagccag
     3661 acgcagacgc gccgagacag aacttaatgg gcccgctaac agcgcgattt gctggtgacc
     3721 caatgcgacc agatgctcca cgcccagtcg cgtaccgtct tcatgggaga aaataatact
     3781 gttgatgggt gtctggtcag agacatcaag aaataacgcc ggaacattag tgcaggcagc
     3841 ttccacagca atggcatcct ggtcatccag cggatagtta atgatcagcc cactgacgcg
     3901 ttgcgcgaga agattgtgca ccgccgcttt acaggcttcg acgccgcttc gttctaccat
     3961 cgacaccacc acgctggcac ccagttgatc ggcgcgagat ttaatcgccg cgacaatttg
     4021 cgacggcgcg tgcagggcca gactggaggt ggcaacgcca atcagcaacg actgtttgcc
     4081 cgccagttgt tgtgccacgc ggttgggaat gtaattcagc tccgccatcg ccgcttccac
     4141 tttttcccgc gttttcgcag aaacgtggct ggcctggttc accacgcggg aaacggtctg
     4201 ataagagaca ccggcatact ctgcgacatc gtataacgtt actggtttca c
//
