# Supplementary material for: Genetically encoded RNA strand exchange circuits for programmable protein expression and computation in cells
Source: bioRxiv preprint, doi:10.1101/2025.09.24.678369, version 1 (2025-09-24)
Supplement: Plasmid GenBank files [file 678369_file04.zip › Supplementary File 2/pCOLA - (G_51) Gv1rbs2 s4p Rm CFP T7t.gb]

LOCUS       pCOLA_-_(G_51)_G{v1,rbs 4223 bp ds-DNA     circular     21-SEP-2025
DEFINITION  .
FEATURES             Location/Qualifiers
     primer          32..55
                     /label="Duet_seq_fwd"
                     /note="sequence: cgctatcatgccataccgcgaaag"
                     /ApEinfo_revcolor="#faac61"
                     /ApEinfo_fwdcolor="#faac61"
     primer          complement(82..132)
                     /label="pDuet_BB_rev_ga4"
                     /note="sequence: GACAGTTAGCCCAGAGCAGCGTTAGACTTcataagggagagcgtcgagatc"
                     /ApEinfo_revcolor="#b1ff67"
                     /ApEinfo_fwdcolor="#b1ff67"
     primer          complement(114..132)
                     /label="ga4_rev"
                     /note="sequence: gacagttagcccagagcag"
                     /ApEinfo_revcolor="#c7b0e3"
                     /ApEinfo_fwdcolor="#c7b0e3"
     misc_feature    206..222
                     /label="T7 promoter"
                     /ApEinfo_revcolor="#9eafd2"
                     /ApEinfo_fwdcolor="#9eafd2"
     misc_feature    275..330
                     /label="Rm ribozyme"
                     /ApEinfo_revcolor="#d59687"
                     /ApEinfo_fwdcolor="#d59687"
     RBS             351..356
                     /label="RBS6s"
                     /ApEinfo_revcolor="#f58a5e"
                     /ApEinfo_fwdcolor="#f58a5e"
     primer          357..386
                     /label="THE_lkr_fwd"
                     /note="sequence: ATATAAATGAAACAGAACAAAGAACAGTTA"
                     /ApEinfo_revcolor="#75c6a9"
                     /ApEinfo_fwdcolor="#75c6a9"
     CDS             384..1106
                     /label="Translation 384-1106"
                     /translation="LVSKGEELFTGVVPILVELDGDVNGHKFSVSGEGEGDATYGKLTLKFICTTGKLPVPWPTLVTTLTWGVQCFARYPDHMKQHDFFKSAMPEGYVQERTIFFKDDGNYKTRAEVKFEGDTLVNRIELKGIDFKEDGNILGHKLEYNYISDNVYITADKQKNGIKANFKIRHNIEDGGVQLADHYQQNTPIGDGPVLLPDNHYLSTQSKLSKDPNEKRDHMVLLEFVTAAGITLGMDELYK**"
     misc_feature    384..1106
                     /label="sCFP3A_2tta"
     primer          complement(1107..1110)
                     /label="T7\Terminator\primer"
                     /ApEinfo_revcolor="#ffef86"
                     /ApEinfo_fwdcolor="#ffef86"
     terminator      1107..1153
                     /label="T7\Terminator"
                     /ApEinfo_revcolor="#f8d3a9"
                     /ApEinfo_fwdcolor="#f8d3a9"
     primer          1124..1143
                     /label="Duet_BB_T7t_fwd"
                     /note="sequence: gcctctaaacgggtcttgag"
                     /ApEinfo_revcolor="#c7b0e3"
                     /ApEinfo_fwdcolor="#c7b0e3"
     primer          1154..1178
                     /label="pDuet_BB_ds_fwd"
                     /note="sequence: ctgaaacctcaggcatttgagaagc"
                     /ApEinfo_revcolor="#b1ff67"
                     /ApEinfo_fwdcolor="#b1ff67"
     primer          complement(1183..1205)
                     /label="Duet_seq_rev"
                     /note="sequence: tgactaccggaagcagtgtgacc"
                     /ApEinfo_revcolor="#c6c9d1"
                     /ApEinfo_fwdcolor="#c6c9d1"
     CDS             complement(1383..2198)
                     /label="Kan"
                     /ApEinfo_revcolor="#f58a5e"
                     /ApEinfo_fwdcolor="#f58a5e"
     primer          complement(1392..1426)
                     /label="RSF_kanR_rev"
                     /note="sequence: tgaataaattgcagtttcatttgatgctcgatgag"
                     /ApEinfo_revcolor="#84b0dc"
                     /ApEinfo_fwdcolor="#84b0dc"
     RBS             complement(2204..2208)
                     /label="RBS"
                     /ApEinfo_revcolor="#ffef86"
                     /ApEinfo_fwdcolor="#ffef86"
     -10_signal      complement(2240..2246)
                     /label="-10\Ap"
                     /ApEinfo_revcolor="#9eafd2"
                     /ApEinfo_fwdcolor="#9eafd2"
     -35_signal      complement(2263..2268)
                     /label="-35\Ap"
                     /ApEinfo_revcolor="#b1ff67"
                     /ApEinfo_fwdcolor="#b1ff67"
     rep_origin      2308..2943
                     /label="ColA\ori"
                     /ApEinfo_revcolor="#b7e6d7"
                     /ApEinfo_fwdcolor="#b7e6d7"
     CDS             complement(3141..4223)
                     /label="lacI"
                     /ApEinfo_revcolor="#d6b295"
                     /ApEinfo_fwdcolor="#d6b295"
ORIGIN
        1 attcaccacc ctgaattgac tctcttccgg gcgctatcat gccataccgc gaaaggtttt
       61 gcgccattcg atggtgtccg ggatctcgac gctctccctt atgaagtcta acgctgctct
      121 gggctaactg tccgcatcta gacttaactg agatattacc atagatgact agccattcct
      181 ctagatacta cgactagcat acTTCTAATA CGACTCACTA TAGGGAGATT CGTCTCCCAC
      241 TACATCCACA TACTACCTCC TTTACTTCAC ATACGAGGGA TAGTACAGAG CCTCCCCGTG
      301 GCTCCCTTGG ATAACCAACT GATACTGTAC ATTCAGGATT TGTGAAGTGA AGGAGGATAT
      361 AAATGAAACA GAACAAAGAA CAGTTAGTCA GTAAAGGTGA AGAATTATTT ACCGGTGTTG
      421 TACCGATATT AGTCGAACTG GACGGTGACG TAAACGGACA TAAGTTCTCT GTAAGTGGAG
      481 AAGGTGAAGG GGATGCCACC TACGGGAAAT TGACGCTGAA ATTTATTTGC ACGACAGGGA
      541 AACTGCCAGT CCCCTGGCCT ACTCTGGTAA CCACACTTAC GTGGGGGGTT CAGTGCTTTG
      601 CACGCTATCC CGACCATATG AAGCAGCACG ATTTTTTCAA ATCTGCGATG CCGGAGGGCT
      661 ATGTGCAAGA ACGGACCATT TTCTTTAAGG ACGATGGTAA CTATAAAACT CGCGCCGAAG
      721 TTAAATTTGA AGGTGACACT TTGGTCAACC GTATAGAACT GAAGGGGATA GATTTTAAGG
      781 AAGATGGTAA TATCCTTGGT CACAAGTTGG AATACAACTA CATCAGCGAT AATGTATACA
      841 TCACAGCCGA CAAGCAAAAA AACGGTATCA AAGCAAACTT CAAAATACGT CACAACATCG
      901 AGGACGGTGG AGTCCAGCTG GCCGACCACT ACCAGCAGAA CACCCCAATA GGCGACGGAC
      961 CTGTTCTTCT GCCAGACAAC CACTACCTTT CGACTCAATC AAAGCTTTCA AAGGATCCTA
     1021 ACGAGAAACG GGATCATATG GTGTTGCTTG AGTTCGTTAC GGCAGCTGGT ATAACCTTGG
     1081 GGATGGACGA ACTTTACAAA TAATAAtagc ataacccctt ggggcctcta aacgggtctt
     1141 gaggggtttt ttgctgaaac ctcaggcatt tgagaagcac acggtcacac tgcttccggt
     1201 agtcaataaa ccggtaaacc agcaatagac ataagcggct atttaacgac cctgccctga
     1261 accgacgaca agctgacgac cgggtctccg caagtggcac ttttcgggga aatgtgcgcg
     1321 gaacccctat ttgtttattt ttctaaatac attcaaatat gtatccgctc atgaattaat
     1381 tcttagaaaa actcatcgag catcaaatga aactgcaatt tattcatatc aggattatca
     1441 ataccatatt tttgaaaaag ccgtttctgt aatgaaggag aaaactcacc gaggcagttc
     1501 cataggatgg caagatcctg gtatcggtct gcgattccga ctcgtccaac atcaatacaa
     1561 cctattaatt tcccctcgtc aaaaataagg ttatcaagtg agaaatcacc atgagtgacg
     1621 actgaatccg gtgagaatgg caaaagttta tgcatttctt tccagacttg ttcaacaggc
     1681 cagccattac gctcgtcatc aaaatcactc gcatcaacca aaccgttatt cattcgtgat
     1741 tgcgcctgag cgagacgaaa tacgcggtcg ctgttaaaag gacaattaca aacaggaatc
     1801 gaatgcaacc ggcgcaggaa cactgccagc gcatcaacaa tattttcacc tgaatcagga
     1861 tattcttcta atacctggaa tgctgttttc ccggggatcg cagtggtgag taaccatgca
     1921 tcatcaggag tacggataaa atgcttgatg gtcggaagag gcataaattc cgtcagccag
     1981 tttagtctga ccatctcatc tgtaacatca ttggcaacgc tacctttgcc atgtttcaga
     2041 aacaactctg gcgcatcggg cttcccatac aatcgataga ttgtcgcacc tgattgcccg
     2101 acattatcgc gagcccattt atacccatat aaatcagcat ccatgttgga atttaatcgc
     2161 ggcctagagc aagacgtttc ccgttgaata tggctcatac tcttcctttt tcaatattat
     2221 tgaagcattt atcagggtta ttgtctcatg agcggataca tatttgaatg tatttagaaa
     2281 aataaacaaa taggcatgct agcgcagaaa cgtcctagaa gatgccagga ggatacttag
     2341 cagagagaca ataaggccgg agcgaagccg tttttccata ggctccgccc ccctgacgaa
     2401 catcacgaaa tctgacgctc aaatcagtgg tggcgaaacc cgacaggact ataaagatac
     2461 caggcgtttc cccctgatgg ctccctcttg cgctctcctg ttcccgtcct gcggcgtccg
     2521 tgttgtggtg gaggctttac ccaaatcacc acgtcccgtt ccgtgtagac agttcgctcc
     2581 aagctgggct gtgtgcaaga accccccgtt cagcccgact gctgcgcctt atccggtaac
     2641 tatcatcttg agtccaaccc ggaaagacac gacaaaacgc cactggcagc agccattggt
     2701 aactgagaat tagtggattt agatatcgag agtcttgaag tggtggccta acagaggcta
     2761 cactgaaagg acagtatttg gtatctgcgc tccactaaag ccagttacca ggttaagcag
     2821 ttccccaact gacttaacct tcgatcaaac cgcctcccca ggcggttttt tcgtttacag
     2881 agcaggagat tacgacgatc gtaaaaggat ctcaagaaga tcctttacgg attcccgaca
     2941 ccatcactct agatttcagt gcaatttatc tcttcaaatg tagcacctga agtcagcccc
     3001 atacgatata agttgtaatt ctcatgttag tcatgccccg cgcccaccgg aaggagctga
     3061 ctgggttgaa ggctctcaag ggcatcggtc gagatcccgg tgcctaatga gtgagctaac
     3121 ttacattaat tgcgttgcgc tcactgcccg ctttccagtc gggaaacctg tcgtgccagc
     3181 tgcattaatg aatcggccaa cgcgcgggga gaggcggttt gcgtattggg cgccagggtg
     3241 gtttttcttt tcaccagtga gacgggcaac agctgattgc ccttcaccgc ctggccctga
     3301 gagagttgca gcaagcggtc cacgctggtt tgccccagca ggcgaaaatc ctgtttgatg
     3361 gtggttaacg gcgggatata acatgagctg tcttcggtat cgtcgtatcc cactaccgag
     3421 atgtccgcac caacgcgcag cccggactcg gtaatggcgc gcattgcgcc cagcgccatc
     3481 tgatcgttgg caaccagcat cgcagtggga acgatgccct cattcagcat ttgcatggtt
     3541 tgttgaaaac cggacatggc actccagtcg ccttcccgtt ccgctatcgg ctgaatttga
     3601 ttgcgagtga gatatttatg ccagccagcc agacgcagac gcgccgagac agaacttaat
     3661 gggcccgcta acagcgcgat ttgctggtga cccaatgcga ccagatgctc cacgcccagt
     3721 cgcgtaccgt cttcatggga gaaaataata ctgttgatgg gtgtctggtc agagacatca
     3781 agaaataacg ccggaacatt agtgcaggca gcttccacag caatggcatc ctggtcatcc
     3841 agcggatagt taatgatcag cccactgacg cgttgcgcga gaagattgtg caccgccgct
     3901 ttacaggctt cgacgccgct tcgttctacc atcgacacca ccacgctggc acccagttga
     3961 tcggcgcgag atttaatcgc cgcgacaatt tgcgacggcg cgtgcagggc cagactggag
     4021 gtggcaacgc caatcagcaa cgactgtttg cccgccagtt gttgtgccac gcggttggga
     4081 atgtaattca gctccgccat cgccgcttcc actttttccc gcgttttcgc agaaacgtgg
     4141 ctggcctggt tcaccacgcg ggaaacggtc tgataagaga caccggcata ctctgcgaca
     4201 tcgtataacg ttactggttt cac
//
