# Supplementary material for: Genetically encoded RNA strand exchange circuits for programmable protein expression and computation in cells
Source: bioRxiv preprint, doi:10.1101/2025.09.24.678369, version 1 (2025-09-24)
Supplement: Plasmid GenBank files [file 678369_file04.zip › Supplementary File 2/pCOLA - (G_52) Gv1rbs2 s4v Rh CFP T7t.gb]

LOCUS       pCOLA_-_(G_52)_G{v1,rbs 4215 bp ds-DNA     circular     21-SEP-2025
DEFINITION  .
FEATURES             Location/Qualifiers
     primer          32..55
                     /label="Duet_seq_fwd"
                     /note="sequence: cgctatcatgccataccgcgaaag"
                     /ApEinfo_revcolor="#faac61"
                     /ApEinfo_fwdcolor="#faac61"
     primer          complement(82..132)
                     /label="pDuet_BB_rev_ga4"
                     /note="sequence: GACAGTTAGCCCAGAGCAGCGTTAGACTTcataagggagagcgtcgagatc"
                     /ApEinfo_revcolor="#b1ff67"
                     /ApEinfo_fwdcolor="#b1ff67"
     misc_feature    104..143
                     /label="U1"
                     /ApEinfo_revcolor="#c6c9d1"
                     /ApEinfo_fwdcolor="#c6c9d1"
     primer          complement(124..143)
                     /label="rev_U1"
                     /note="sequence: GAGACGAGACGAGACAGCCT"
                     /ApEinfo_revcolor="#d6b295"
                     /ApEinfo_fwdcolor="#d6b295"
     misc_feature    147..163
                     /label="T7 promoter"
                     /ApEinfo_revcolor="#9eafd2"
                     /ApEinfo_fwdcolor="#9eafd2"
     RBS             303..308
                     /label="RBS6s"
                     /ApEinfo_revcolor="#f58a5e"
                     /ApEinfo_fwdcolor="#f58a5e"
     primer          309..338
                     /label="THE_lkr_fwd"
                     /note="sequence: ATATAAATGAAACAGAACAAAGAACAGTTA"
                     /ApEinfo_revcolor="#75c6a9"
                     /ApEinfo_fwdcolor="#75c6a9"
     CDS             336..1058
                     /label="Translation 336-1058"
                     /translation="LVSKGEELFTGVVPILVELDGDVNGHKFSVSGEGEGDATYGKLTLKFICTTGKLPVPWPTLVTTLTWGVQCFARYPDHMKQHDFFKSAMPEGYVQERTIFFKDDGNYKTRAEVKFEGDTLVNRIELKGIDFKEDGNILGHKLEYNYISDNVYITADKQKNGIKANFKIRHNIEDGGVQLADHYQQNTPIGDGPVLLPDNHYLSTQSKLSKDPNEKRDHMVLLEFVTAAGITLGMDELYK**"
     misc_feature    336..1058
                     /label="sCFP3A_2tta"
     primer          complement(1059..1062)
                     /label="T7\Terminator\primer"
                     /ApEinfo_revcolor="#ffef86"
                     /ApEinfo_fwdcolor="#ffef86"
     terminator      1059..1105
                     /label="T7\Terminator"
                     /ApEinfo_revcolor="#f8d3a9"
                     /ApEinfo_fwdcolor="#f8d3a9"
     primer          1076..1095
                     /label="Duet_BB_T7t_fwd"
                     /note="sequence: gcctctaaacgggtcttgag"
                     /ApEinfo_revcolor="#c7b0e3"
                     /ApEinfo_fwdcolor="#c7b0e3"
     primer          1106..1131
                     /label="fwd_Ux"
                     /note="sequence: CCAGGATACATAGATTACCACAACTC"
                     /ApEinfo_revcolor="#b4abac"
                     /ApEinfo_fwdcolor="#b4abac"
     misc_feature    1106..1145
                     /label="Ux"
                     /ApEinfo_revcolor="#c7b0e3"
                     /ApEinfo_fwdcolor="#c7b0e3"
     primer          1146..1170
                     /label="pDuet_BB_ds_fwd"
                     /note="sequence: ctgaaacctcaggcatttgagaagc"
                     /ApEinfo_revcolor="#b1ff67"
                     /ApEinfo_fwdcolor="#b1ff67"
     primer          complement(1175..1197)
                     /label="Duet_seq_rev"
                     /note="sequence: tgactaccggaagcagtgtgacc"
                     /ApEinfo_revcolor="#c6c9d1"
                     /ApEinfo_fwdcolor="#c6c9d1"
     CDS             complement(1375..2190)
                     /label="Kan"
                     /ApEinfo_revcolor="#f58a5e"
                     /ApEinfo_fwdcolor="#f58a5e"
     primer          complement(1384..1418)
                     /label="RSF_kanR_rev"
                     /note="sequence: tgaataaattgcagtttcatttgatgctcgatgag"
                     /ApEinfo_revcolor="#84b0dc"
                     /ApEinfo_fwdcolor="#84b0dc"
     RBS             complement(2196..2200)
                     /label="RBS"
                     /ApEinfo_revcolor="#ffef86"
                     /ApEinfo_fwdcolor="#ffef86"
     -10_signal      complement(2232..2238)
                     /label="-10\Ap"
                     /ApEinfo_revcolor="#9eafd2"
                     /ApEinfo_fwdcolor="#9eafd2"
     -35_signal      complement(2255..2260)
                     /label="-35\Ap"
                     /ApEinfo_revcolor="#b1ff67"
                     /ApEinfo_fwdcolor="#b1ff67"
     rep_origin      2300..2935
                     /label="ColA\ori"
                     /ApEinfo_revcolor="#b7e6d7"
                     /ApEinfo_fwdcolor="#b7e6d7"
     CDS             complement(3133..4215)
                     /label="lacI"
                     /ApEinfo_revcolor="#d6b295"
                     /ApEinfo_fwdcolor="#d6b295"
ORIGIN
        1 attcaccacc ctgaattgac tctcttccgg gcgctatcat gccataccgc gaaaggtttt
       61 gcgccattcg atggtgtccg ggatctcgac gctctccctt atgCATTACT CGCATCCATT
      121 CTCAGGCTGT CTCGTCTCGT CTCTTCTAAT ACGACTCACT ATAGGGAGAT TCGTCTCCCA
      181 CTACATCCAC ATACTACCTC CTTTACTTCA CATTCGGGGG CCACAGCAGA AGCGTTCACG
      241 TCGCAGCCCC TGTCAGATTC TGGTGAATCT GCGAATTCTG CTTGATAGGA TTTGTGAAGT
      301 GAAGGAGGAT ATAAATGAAA CAGAACAAAG AACAGTTAGT CAGTAAAGGT GAAGAATTAT
      361 TTACCGGTGT TGTACCGATA TTAGTCGAAC TGGACGGTGA CGTAAACGGA CATAAGTTCT
      421 CTGTAAGTGG AGAAGGTGAA GGGGATGCCA CCTACGGGAA ATTGACGCTG AAATTTATTT
      481 GCACGACAGG GAAACTGCCA GTCCCCTGGC CTACTCTGGT AACCACACTT ACGTGGGGGG
      541 TTCAGTGCTT TGCACGCTAT CCCGACCATA TGAAGCAGCA CGATTTTTTC AAATCTGCGA
      601 TGCCGGAGGG CTATGTGCAA GAACGGACCA TTTTCTTTAA GGACGATGGT AACTATAAAA
      661 CTCGCGCCGA AGTTAAATTT GAAGGTGACA CTTTGGTCAA CCGTATAGAA CTGAAGGGGA
      721 TAGATTTTAA GGAAGATGGT AATATCCTTG GTCACAAGTT GGAATACAAC TACATCAGCG
      781 ATAATGTATA CATCACAGCC GACAAGCAAA AAAACGGTAT CAAAGCAAAC TTCAAAATAC
      841 GTCACAACAT CGAGGACGGT GGAGTCCAGC TGGCCGACCA CTACCAGCAG AACACCCCAA
      901 TAGGCGACGG ACCTGTTCTT CTGCCAGACA ACCACTACCT TTCGACTCAA TCAAAGCTTT
      961 CAAAGGATCC TAACGAGAAA CGGGATCATA TGGTGTTGCT TGAGTTCGTT ACGGCAGCTG
     1021 GTATAACCTT GGGGATGGAC GAACTTTACA AATAATAAta gcataacccc ttggggcctc
     1081 taaacgggtc ttgaggggtt ttttgCCAGG ATACATAGAT TACCACAACT CCGAGCCCTT
     1141 CCACCctgaa acctcaggca tttgagaagc acacggtcac actgcttccg gtagtcaata
     1201 aaccggtaaa ccagcaatag acataagcgg ctatttaacg accctgccct gaaccgacga
     1261 caagctgacg accgggtctc cgcaagtggc acttttcggg gaaatgtgcg cggaacccct
     1321 atttgtttat ttttctaaat acattcaaat atgtatccgc tcatgaatta attcttagaa
     1381 aaactcatcg agcatcaaat gaaactgcaa tttattcata tcaggattat caataccata
     1441 tttttgaaaa agccgtttct gtaatgaagg agaaaactca ccgaggcagt tccataggat
     1501 ggcaagatcc tggtatcggt ctgcgattcc gactcgtcca acatcaatac aacctattaa
     1561 tttcccctcg tcaaaaataa ggttatcaag tgagaaatca ccatgagtga cgactgaatc
     1621 cggtgagaat ggcaaaagtt tatgcatttc tttccagact tgttcaacag gccagccatt
     1681 acgctcgtca tcaaaatcac tcgcatcaac caaaccgtta ttcattcgtg attgcgcctg
     1741 agcgagacga aatacgcggt cgctgttaaa aggacaatta caaacaggaa tcgaatgcaa
     1801 ccggcgcagg aacactgcca gcgcatcaac aatattttca cctgaatcag gatattcttc
     1861 taatacctgg aatgctgttt tcccggggat cgcagtggtg agtaaccatg catcatcagg
     1921 agtacggata aaatgcttga tggtcggaag aggcataaat tccgtcagcc agtttagtct
     1981 gaccatctca tctgtaacat cattggcaac gctacctttg ccatgtttca gaaacaactc
     2041 tggcgcatcg ggcttcccat acaatcgata gattgtcgca cctgattgcc cgacattatc
     2101 gcgagcccat ttatacccat ataaatcagc atccatgttg gaatttaatc gcggcctaga
     2161 gcaagacgtt tcccgttgaa tatggctcat actcttcctt tttcaatatt attgaagcat
     2221 ttatcagggt tattgtctca tgagcggata catatttgaa tgtatttaga aaaataaaca
     2281 aataggcatg ctagcgcaga aacgtcctag aagatgccag gaggatactt agcagagaga
     2341 caataaggcc ggagcgaagc cgtttttcca taggctccgc ccccctgacg aacatcacga
     2401 aatctgacgc tcaaatcagt ggtggcgaaa cccgacagga ctataaagat accaggcgtt
     2461 tccccctgat ggctccctct tgcgctctcc tgttcccgtc ctgcggcgtc cgtgttgtgg
     2521 tggaggcttt acccaaatca ccacgtcccg ttccgtgtag acagttcgct ccaagctggg
     2581 ctgtgtgcaa gaaccccccg ttcagcccga ctgctgcgcc ttatccggta actatcatct
     2641 tgagtccaac ccggaaagac acgacaaaac gccactggca gcagccattg gtaactgaga
     2701 attagtggat ttagatatcg agagtcttga agtggtggcc taacagaggc tacactgaaa
     2761 ggacagtatt tggtatctgc gctccactaa agccagttac caggttaagc agttccccaa
     2821 ctgacttaac cttcgatcaa accgcctccc caggcggttt tttcgtttac agagcaggag
     2881 attacgacga tcgtaaaagg atctcaagaa gatcctttac ggattcccga caccatcact
     2941 ctagatttca gtgcaattta tctcttcaaa tgtagcacct gaagtcagcc ccatacgata
     3001 taagttgtaa ttctcatgtt agtcatgccc cgcgcccacc ggaaggagct gactgggttg
     3061 aaggctctca agggcatcgg tcgagatccc ggtgcctaat gagtgagcta acttacatta
     3121 attgcgttgc gctcactgcc cgctttccag tcgggaaacc tgtcgtgcca gctgcattaa
     3181 tgaatcggcc aacgcgcggg gagaggcggt ttgcgtattg ggcgccaggg tggtttttct
     3241 tttcaccagt gagacgggca acagctgatt gcccttcacc gcctggccct gagagagttg
     3301 cagcaagcgg tccacgctgg tttgccccag caggcgaaaa tcctgtttga tggtggttaa
     3361 cggcgggata taacatgagc tgtcttcggt atcgtcgtat cccactaccg agatgtccgc
     3421 accaacgcgc agcccggact cggtaatggc gcgcattgcg cccagcgcca tctgatcgtt
     3481 ggcaaccagc atcgcagtgg gaacgatgcc ctcattcagc atttgcatgg tttgttgaaa
     3541 accggacatg gcactccagt cgccttcccg ttccgctatc ggctgaattt gattgcgagt
     3601 gagatattta tgccagccag ccagacgcag acgcgccgag acagaactta atgggcccgc
     3661 taacagcgcg atttgctggt gacccaatgc gaccagatgc tccacgccca gtcgcgtacc
     3721 gtcttcatgg gagaaaataa tactgttgat gggtgtctgg tcagagacat caagaaataa
     3781 cgccggaaca ttagtgcagg cagcttccac agcaatggca tcctggtcat ccagcggata
     3841 gttaatgatc agcccactga cgcgttgcgc gagaagattg tgcaccgccg ctttacaggc
     3901 ttcgacgccg cttcgttcta ccatcgacac caccacgctg gcacccagtt gatcggcgcg
     3961 agatttaatc gccgcgacaa tttgcgacgg cgcgtgcagg gccagactgg aggtggcaac
     4021 gccaatcagc aacgactgtt tgcccgccag ttgttgtgcc acgcggttgg gaatgtaatt
     4081 cagctccgcc atcgccgctt ccactttttc ccgcgttttc gcagaaacgt ggctggcctg
     4141 gttcaccacg cgggaaacgg tctgataaga gacaccggca tactctgcga catcgtataa
     4201 cgttactggt ttcac
//
