# Supplementary material for: Genetically encoded RNA strand exchange circuits for programmable protein expression and computation in cells
Source: bioRxiv preprint, doi:10.1101/2025.09.24.678369, version 1 (2025-09-24)
Supplement: Plasmid GenBank files [file 678369_file04.zip › Supplementary File 2/pCOLA - (G_53) Gv1rbs2 s4 Rh CFP T7t.gb]

LOCUS       pCOLA_-_(G_53)_G{v1,rbs 4215 bp ds-DNA     circular     21-SEP-2025
DEFINITION  .
FEATURES             Location/Qualifiers
     primer          32..55
                     /label="Duet_seq_fwd"
                     /note="sequence: cgctatcatgccataccgcgaaag"
                     /ApEinfo_revcolor="#faac61"
                     /ApEinfo_fwdcolor="#faac61"
     primer          complement(82..132)
                     /label="pDuet_BB_rev_ga4"
                     /note="sequence: GACAGTTAGCCCAGAGCAGCGTTAGACTTcataagggagagcgtcgagatc"
                     /ApEinfo_revcolor="#b1ff67"
                     /ApEinfo_fwdcolor="#b1ff67"
     misc_feature    104..143
                     /label="U1"
                     /ApEinfo_revcolor="#c6c9d1"
                     /ApEinfo_fwdcolor="#c6c9d1"
     primer          complement(124..143)
                     /label="rev_U1"
                     /note="sequence: GAGACGAGACGAGACAGCCT"
                     /ApEinfo_revcolor="#d6b295"
                     /ApEinfo_fwdcolor="#d6b295"
     misc_feature    147..163
                     /label="T7 promoter"
                     /ApEinfo_revcolor="#9eafd2"
                     /ApEinfo_fwdcolor="#9eafd2"
     RBS             303..308
                     /label="RBS6s"
                     /ApEinfo_revcolor="#f58a5e"
                     /ApEinfo_fwdcolor="#f58a5e"
     primer          309..338
                     /label="THE_lkr_fwd"
                     /note="sequence: ATATAAATGAAACAGAACAAAGAACAGTTA"
                     /ApEinfo_revcolor="#75c6a9"
                     /ApEinfo_fwdcolor="#75c6a9"
     CDS             336..1058
                     /label="Translation 336-1058"
                     /translation="LVSKGEELFTGVVPILVELDGDVNGHKFSVSGEGEGDATYGKLTLKFICTTGKLPVPWPTLVTTLTWGVQCFARYPDHMKQHDFFKSAMPEGYVQERTIFFKDDGNYKTRAEVKFEGDTLVNRIELKGIDFKEDGNILGHKLEYNYISDNVYITADKQKNGIKANFKIRHNIEDGGVQLADHYQQNTPIGDGPVLLPDNHYLSTQSKLSKDPNEKRDHMVLLEFVTAAGITLGMDELYK**"
     misc_feature    336..1058
                     /label="sCFP3A_2tta"
     primer          complement(1059..1062)
                     /label="T7\Terminator\primer"
                     /ApEinfo_revcolor="#ffef86"
                     /ApEinfo_fwdcolor="#ffef86"
     terminator      1059..1105
                     /label="T7\Terminator"
                     /ApEinfo_revcolor="#f8d3a9"
                     /ApEinfo_fwdcolor="#f8d3a9"
     primer          1076..1095
                     /label="Duet_BB_T7t_fwd"
                     /note="sequence: gcctctaaacgggtcttgag"
                     /ApEinfo_revcolor="#c7b0e3"
                     /ApEinfo_fwdcolor="#c7b0e3"
     primer          1106..1131
                     /label="fwd_Ux"
                     /note="sequence: CCAGGATACATAGATTACCACAACTC"
                     /ApEinfo_revcolor="#b4abac"
                     /ApEinfo_fwdcolor="#b4abac"
     misc_feature    1106..1145
                     /label="Ux"
                     /ApEinfo_revcolor="#c7b0e3"
                     /ApEinfo_fwdcolor="#c7b0e3"
     primer          1146..1170
                     /label="pDuet_BB_ds_fwd"
                     /note="sequence: ctgaaacctcaggcatttgagaagc"
                     /ApEinfo_revcolor="#b1ff67"
                     /ApEinfo_fwdcolor="#b1ff67"
     primer          complement(1175..1197)
                     /label="Duet_seq_rev"
                     /note="sequence: tgactaccggaagcagtgtgacc"
                     /ApEinfo_revcolor="#c6c9d1"
                     /ApEinfo_fwdcolor="#c6c9d1"
     CDS             complement(1375..2190)
                     /label="Kan"
                     /ApEinfo_revcolor="#f58a5e"
                     /ApEinfo_fwdcolor="#f58a5e"
     primer          complement(1384..1418)
                     /label="RSF_kanR_rev"
                     /note="sequence: tgaataaattgcagtttcatttgatgctcgatgag"
                     /ApEinfo_revcolor="#84b0dc"
                     /ApEinfo_fwdcolor="#84b0dc"
     RBS             complement(2196..2200)
                     /label="RBS"
                     /ApEinfo_revcolor="#ffef86"
                     /ApEinfo_fwdcolor="#ffef86"
     -10_signal      complement(2232..2238)
                     /label="-10\Ap"
                     /ApEinfo_revcolor="#9eafd2"
                     /ApEinfo_fwdcolor="#9eafd2"
     -35_signal      complement(2255..2260)
                     /label="-35\Ap"
                     /ApEinfo_revcolor="#b1ff67"
                     /ApEinfo_fwdcolor="#b1ff67"
     rep_origin      2300..2935
                     /label="ColA\ori"
                     /ApEinfo_revcolor="#b7e6d7"
                     /ApEinfo_fwdcolor="#b7e6d7"
     CDS             complement(3133..4215)
                     /label="lacI"
                     /ApEinfo_revcolor="#d6b295"
                     /ApEinfo_fwdcolor="#d6b295"
ORIGIN
        1 attcaccacc ctgaattgac tctcttccgg gcgctatcat gccataccgc gaaaggtttt
       61 gcgccattcg atggtgtccg ggatctcgac gctctccctt atgCATTACT CGCATCCATT
      121 CTCAGGCTGT CTCGTCTCGT CTCTTCTAAT ACGACTCACT ATAGGGAGAT TCGTCTCCCA
      181 CTACATCCAC ATACTACCTC CTTTACTTCA CATTCGGGGG CCACAGCAGA AGCGTTCACG
      241 TCGCAGCCCC TGTCAGATTC TGGTGAATCT GCGAATTCTG CTAATCAGGA TTTGTGAAGT
      301 GAAGGAGGAT ATAAATGAAA CAGAACAAAG AACAGTTAGT CAGTAAAGGT GAAGAATTAT
      361 TTACCGGTGT TGTACCGATA TTAGTCGAAC TGGACGGTGA CGTAAACGGA CATAAGTTCT
      421 CTGTAAGTGG AGAAGGTGAA GGGGATGCCA CCTACGGGAA ATTGACGCTG AAATTTATTT
      481 GCACGACAGG GAAACTGCCA GTCCCCTGGC CTACTCTGGT AACCACACTT ACGTGGGGGG
      541 TTCAGTGCTT TGCACGCTAT CCCGACCATA TGAAGCAGCA CGATTTTTTC AAATCTGCGA
      601 TGCCGGAGGG CTATGTGCAA GAACGGACCA TTTTCTTTAA GGACGATGGT AACTATAAAA
      661 CTCGCGCCGA AGTTAAATTT GAAGGTGACA CTTTGGTCAA CCGTATAGAA CTGAAGGGGA
      721 TAGATTTTAA GGAAGATGGT AATATCCTTG GTCACAAGTT GGAATACAAC TACATCAGCG
      781 ATAATGTATA CATCACAGCC GACAAGCAAA AAAACGGTAT CAAAGCAAAC TTCAAAATAC
      841 GTCACAACAT CGAGGACGGT GGAGTCCAGC TGGCCGACCA CTACCAGCAG AACACCCCAA
      901 TAGGCGACGG ACCTGTTCTT CTGCCAGACA ACCACTACCT TTCGACTCAA TCAAAGCTTT
      961 CAAAGGATCC TAACGAGAAA CGGGATCATA TGGTGTTGCT TGAGTTCGTT ACGGCAGCTG
     1021 GTATAACCTT GGGGATGGAC GAACTTTACA AATAATAAta gcataacccc ttggggcctc
     1081 taaacgggtc ttgaggggtt ttttgCCAGG ATACATAGAT TACCACAACT CCGAGCCCTT
     1141 CCACCctgaa acctcaggca tttgagaagc acacggtcac actgcttccg gtagtcaata
     1201 aaccggtaaa ccagcaatag acataagcgg ctatttaacg accctgccct gaaccgacga
     1261 caagctgacg accgggtctc cgcaagtggc acttttcggg gaaatgtgcg cggaacccct
     1321 atttgtttat ttttctaaat acattcaaat atgtatccgc tcatgaatta attcttagaa
     1381 aaactcatcg agcatcaaat gaaactgcaa tttattcata tcaggattat caataccata
     1441 tttttgaaaa agccgtttct gtaatgaagg agaaaactca ccgaggcagt tccataggat
     1501 ggcaagatcc tggtatcggt ctgcgattcc gactcgtcca acatcaatac aacctattaa
     1561 tttcccctcg tcaaaaataa ggttatcaag tgagaaatca ccatgagtga cgactgaatc
     1621 cggtgagaat ggcaaaagtt tatgcatttc tttccagact tgttcaacag gccagccatt
     1681 acgctcgtca tcaaaatcac tcgcatcaac caaaccgtta ttcattcgtg attgcgcctg
     1741 agcgagacga aatacgcggt cgctgttaaa aggacaatta caaacaggaa tcgaatgcaa
     1801 ccggcgcagg aacactgcca gcgcatcaac aatattttca cctgaatcag gatattcttc
     1861 taatacctgg aatgctgttt tcccggggat cgcagtggtg agtaaccatg catcatcagg
     1921 agtacggata aaatgcttga tggtcggaag aggcataaat tccgtcagcc agtttagtct
     1981 gaccatctca tctgtaacat cattggcaac gctacctttg ccatgtttca gaaacaactc
     2041 tggcgcatcg ggcttcccat acaatcgata gattgtcgca cctgattgcc cgacattatc
     2101 gcgagcccat ttatacccat ataaatcagc atccatgttg gaatttaatc gcggcctaga
     2161 gcaagacgtt tcccgttgaa tatggctcat actcttcctt tttcaatatt attgaagcat
     2221 ttatcagggt tattgtctca tgagcggata catatttgaa tgtatttaga aaaataaaca
     2281 aataggcatg ctagcgcaga aacgtcctag aagatgccag gaggatactt agcagagaga
     2341 caataaggcc ggagcgaagc cgtttttcca taggctccgc ccccctgacg aacatcacga
     2401 aatctgacgc tcaaatcagt ggtggcgaaa cccgacagga ctataaagat accaggcgtt
     2461 tccccctgat ggctccctct tgcgctctcc tgttcccgtc ctgcggcgtc cgtgttgtgg
     2521 tggaggcttt acccaaatca ccacgtcccg ttccgtgtag acagttcgct ccaagctggg
     2581 ctgtgtgcaa gaaccccccg ttcagcccga ctgctgcgcc ttatccggta actatcatct
     2641 tgagtccaac ccggaaagac acgacaaaac gccactggca gcagccattg gtaactgaga
     2701 attagtggat ttagatatcg agagtcttga agtggtggcc taacagaggc tacactgaaa
     2761 ggacagtatt tggtatctgc gctccactaa agccagttac caggttaagc agttccccaa
     2821 ctgacttaac cttcgatcaa accgcctccc caggcggttt tttcgtttac agagcaggag
     2881 attacgacga tcgtaaaagg atctcaagaa gatcctttac ggattcccga caccatcact
     2941 ctagatttca gtgcaattta tctcttcaaa tgtagcacct gaagtcagcc ccatacgata
     3001 taagttgtaa ttctcatgtt agtcatgccc cgcgcccacc ggaaggagct gactgggttg
     3061 aaggctctca agggcatcgg tcgagatccc ggtgcctaat gagtgagcta acttacatta
     3121 attgcgttgc gctcactgcc cgctttccag tcgggaaacc tgtcgtgcca gctgcattaa
     3181 tgaatcggcc aacgcgcggg gagaggcggt ttgcgtattg ggcgccaggg tggtttttct
     3241 tttcaccagt gagacgggca acagctgatt gcccttcacc gcctggccct gagagagttg
     3301 cagcaagcgg tccacgctgg tttgccccag caggcgaaaa tcctgtttga tggtggttaa
     3361 cggcgggata taacatgagc tgtcttcggt atcgtcgtat cccactaccg agatgtccgc
     3421 accaacgcgc agcccggact cggtaatggc gcgcattgcg cccagcgcca tctgatcgtt
     3481 ggcaaccagc atcgcagtgg gaacgatgcc ctcattcagc atttgcatgg tttgttgaaa
     3541 accggacatg gcactccagt cgccttcccg ttccgctatc ggctgaattt gattgcgagt
     3601 gagatattta tgccagccag ccagacgcag acgcgccgag acagaactta atgggcccgc
     3661 taacagcgcg atttgctggt gacccaatgc gaccagatgc tccacgccca gtcgcgtacc
     3721 gtcttcatgg gagaaaataa tactgttgat gggtgtctgg tcagagacat caagaaataa
     3781 cgccggaaca ttagtgcagg cagcttccac agcaatggca tcctggtcat ccagcggata
     3841 gttaatgatc agcccactga cgcgttgcgc gagaagattg tgcaccgccg ctttacaggc
     3901 ttcgacgccg cttcgttcta ccatcgacac caccacgctg gcacccagtt gatcggcgcg
     3961 agatttaatc gccgcgacaa tttgcgacgg cgcgtgcagg gccagactgg aggtggcaac
     4021 gccaatcagc aacgactgtt tgcccgccag ttgttgtgcc acgcggttgg gaatgtaatt
     4081 cagctccgcc atcgccgctt ccactttttc ccgcgttttc gcagaaacgt ggctggcctg
     4141 gttcaccacg cgggaaacgg tctgataaga gacaccggca tactctgcga catcgtataa
     4201 cgttactggt ttcac
//
