# Supplementary material for: Genetically encoded RNA strand exchange circuits for programmable protein expression and computation in cells
Source: bioRxiv preprint, doi:10.1101/2025.09.24.678369, version 1 (2025-09-24)
Supplement: Plasmid GenBank files [file 678369_file04.zip › Supplementary File 2/pCOLA - (G_5a) Gu1rbs2 e6a s6u R3 CFP T7t.gb]

LOCUS       pCOLA_-_(G_5a)_G{u1,rbs 4226 bp ds-DNA     circular     21-SEP-2025
DEFINITION  .
FEATURES             Location/Qualifiers
     primer          32..55
                     /label="Duet_seq_fwd"
                     /note="sequence: cgctatcatgccataccgcgaaag"
                     /ApEinfo_revcolor="#faac61"
                     /ApEinfo_fwdcolor="#faac61"
     primer          complement(82..132)
                     /label="pDuet_BB_rev_ga4"
                     /note="sequence: GACAGTTAGCCCAGAGCAGCGTTAGACTTcataagggagagcgtcgagatc"
                     /ApEinfo_revcolor="#b1ff67"
                     /ApEinfo_fwdcolor="#b1ff67"
     misc_feature    147..163
                     /label="T7 promoter"
                     /ApEinfo_revcolor="#9eafd2"
                     /ApEinfo_fwdcolor="#9eafd2"
     primer          320..349
                     /label="THE_lkr_fwd"
                     /note="sequence: ATATAAATGAAACAGAACAAAGAACAGTTA"
                     /ApEinfo_revcolor="#75c6a9"
                     /ApEinfo_fwdcolor="#75c6a9"
     CDS             347..1069
                     /label="Translation 347-1069"
                     /translation="LVSKGEELFTGVVPILVELDGDVNGHKFSVSGEGEGDATYGKLTLKFICTTGKLPVPWPTLVTTLTWGVQCFARYPDHMKQHDFFKSAMPEGYVQERTIFFKDDGNYKTRAEVKFEGDTLVNRIELKGIDFKEDGNILGHKLEYNYISDNVYITADKQKNGIKANFKIRHNIEDGGVQLADHYQQNTPIGDGPVLLPDNHYLSTQSKLSKDPNEKRDHMVLLEFVTAAGITLGMDELYK**"
     misc_feature    347..1069
                     /label="sCFP3A_2tta"
     primer          complement(1070..1073)
                     /label="T7\Terminator\primer"
                     /ApEinfo_revcolor="#ffef86"
                     /ApEinfo_fwdcolor="#ffef86"
     terminator      1070..1116
                     /label="T7\Terminator"
                     /ApEinfo_revcolor="#f8d3a9"
                     /ApEinfo_fwdcolor="#f8d3a9"
     primer          1087..1106
                     /label="Duet_BB_T7t_fwd"
                     /note="sequence: gcctctaaacgggtcttgag"
                     /ApEinfo_revcolor="#c7b0e3"
                     /ApEinfo_fwdcolor="#c7b0e3"
     primer          1157..1181
                     /label="pDuet_BB_ds_fwd"
                     /note="sequence: ctgaaacctcaggcatttgagaagc"
                     /ApEinfo_revcolor="#b1ff67"
                     /ApEinfo_fwdcolor="#b1ff67"
     primer          complement(1186..1208)
                     /label="Duet_seq_rev"
                     /note="sequence: tgactaccggaagcagtgtgacc"
                     /ApEinfo_revcolor="#c6c9d1"
                     /ApEinfo_fwdcolor="#c6c9d1"
     CDS             complement(1386..2201)
                     /label="Kan"
                     /ApEinfo_revcolor="#f58a5e"
                     /ApEinfo_fwdcolor="#f58a5e"
     primer          complement(1395..1429)
                     /label="RSF_kanR_rev"
                     /note="sequence: tgaataaattgcagtttcatttgatgctcgatgag"
                     /ApEinfo_revcolor="#84b0dc"
                     /ApEinfo_fwdcolor="#84b0dc"
     RBS             complement(2207..2211)
                     /label="RBS"
                     /ApEinfo_revcolor="#ffef86"
                     /ApEinfo_fwdcolor="#ffef86"
     -10_signal      complement(2243..2249)
                     /label="-10\Ap"
                     /ApEinfo_revcolor="#9eafd2"
                     /ApEinfo_fwdcolor="#9eafd2"
     -35_signal      complement(2266..2271)
                     /label="-35\Ap"
                     /ApEinfo_revcolor="#b1ff67"
                     /ApEinfo_fwdcolor="#b1ff67"
     rep_origin      2311..2946
                     /label="ColA\ori"
                     /ApEinfo_revcolor="#b7e6d7"
                     /ApEinfo_fwdcolor="#b7e6d7"
     CDS             complement(3144..4226)
                     /label="lacI"
                     /ApEinfo_revcolor="#d6b295"
                     /ApEinfo_fwdcolor="#d6b295"
ORIGIN
        1 attcaccacc ctgaattgac tctcttccgg gcgctatcat gccataccgc gaaaggtttt
       61 gcgccattcg atggtgtccg ggatctcgac gctctccctt atgCATTACT CGCATCCATT
      121 CTCAGGCTGT CTCGTCTCGT CTCTTCTAAT ACGACTCACT ATAGGGAGAT TCGTCTCCCA
      181 CTACATCCAC ATACTACCTC CTATCTATTT ACTTCACATT CGGGTCGGCA TGGCATGTGC
      241 ACCTCCTCGC GGTCCGACCT GGGCTACTTC GGTAGGCTAA GGCACAGAGT ATGATGTTGT
      301 GAAGTGAATA GATAGGAGGA TATAAATGAA ACAGAACAAA GAACAGTTAG TCAGTAAAGG
      361 TGAAGAATTA TTTACCGGTG TTGTACCGAT ATTAGTCGAA CTGGACGGTG ACGTAAACGG
      421 ACATAAGTTC TCTGTAAGTG GAGAAGGTGA AGGGGATGCC ACCTACGGGA AATTGACGCT
      481 GAAATTTATT TGCACGACAG GGAAACTGCC AGTCCCCTGG CCTACTCTGG TAACCACACT
      541 TACGTGGGGG GTTCAGTGCT TTGCACGCTA TCCCGACCAT ATGAAGCAGC ACGATTTTTT
      601 CAAATCTGCG ATGCCGGAGG GCTATGTGCA AGAACGGACC ATTTTCTTTA AGGACGATGG
      661 TAACTATAAA ACTCGCGCCG AAGTTAAATT TGAAGGTGAC ACTTTGGTCA ACCGTATAGA
      721 ACTGAAGGGG ATAGATTTTA AGGAAGATGG TAATATCCTT GGTCACAAGT TGGAATACAA
      781 CTACATCAGC GATAATGTAT ACATCACAGC CGACAAGCAA AAAAACGGTA TCAAAGCAAA
      841 CTTCAAAATA CGTCACAACA TCGAGGACGG TGGAGTCCAG CTGGCCGACC ACTACCAGCA
      901 GAACACCCCA ATAGGCGACG GACCTGTTCT TCTGCCAGAC AACCACTACC TTTCGACTCA
      961 ATCAAAGCTT TCAAAGGATC CTAACGAGAA ACGGGATCAT ATGGTGTTGC TTGAGTTCGT
     1021 TACGGCAGCT GGTATAACCT TGGGGATGGA CGAACTTTAC AAATAATAAt agcataaccc
     1081 cttggggcct ctaaacgggt cttgaggggt tttttgCCAG GATACATAGA TTACCACAAC
     1141 TCCGAGCCCT TCCACCctga aacctcaggc atttgagaag cacacggtca cactgcttcc
     1201 ggtagtcaat aaaccggtaa accagcaata gacataagcg gctatttaac gaccctgccc
     1261 tgaaccgacg acaagctgac gaccgggtct ccgcaagtgg cacttttcgg ggaaatgtgc
     1321 gcggaacccc tatttgttta tttttctaaa tacattcaaa tatgtatccg ctcatgaatt
     1381 aattcttaga aaaactcatc gagcatcaaa tgaaactgca atttattcat atcaggatta
     1441 tcaataccat atttttgaaa aagccgtttc tgtaatgaag gagaaaactc accgaggcag
     1501 ttccatagga tggcaagatc ctggtatcgg tctgcgattc cgactcgtcc aacatcaata
     1561 caacctatta atttcccctc gtcaaaaata aggttatcaa gtgagaaatc accatgagtg
     1621 acgactgaat ccggtgagaa tggcaaaagt ttatgcattt ctttccagac ttgttcaaca
     1681 ggccagccat tacgctcgtc atcaaaatca ctcgcatcaa ccaaaccgtt attcattcgt
     1741 gattgcgcct gagcgagacg aaatacgcgg tcgctgttaa aaggacaatt acaaacagga
     1801 atcgaatgca accggcgcag gaacactgcc agcgcatcaa caatattttc acctgaatca
     1861 ggatattctt ctaatacctg gaatgctgtt ttcccgggga tcgcagtggt gagtaaccat
     1921 gcatcatcag gagtacggat aaaatgcttg atggtcggaa gaggcataaa ttccgtcagc
     1981 cagtttagtc tgaccatctc atctgtaaca tcattggcaa cgctaccttt gccatgtttc
     2041 agaaacaact ctggcgcatc gggcttccca tacaatcgat agattgtcgc acctgattgc
     2101 ccgacattat cgcgagccca tttataccca tataaatcag catccatgtt ggaatttaat
     2161 cgcggcctag agcaagacgt ttcccgttga atatggctca tactcttcct ttttcaatat
     2221 tattgaagca tttatcaggg ttattgtctc atgagcggat acatatttga atgtatttag
     2281 aaaaataaac aaataggcat gctagcgcag aaacgtccta gaagatgcca ggaggatact
     2341 tagcagagag acaataaggc cggagcgaag ccgtttttcc ataggctccg cccccctgac
     2401 gaacatcacg aaatctgacg ctcaaatcag tggtggcgaa acccgacagg actataaaga
     2461 taccaggcgt ttccccctga tggctccctc ttgcgctctc ctgttcccgt cctgcggcgt
     2521 ccgtgttgtg gtggaggctt tacccaaatc accacgtccc gttccgtgta gacagttcgc
     2581 tccaagctgg gctgtgtgca agaacccccc gttcagcccg actgctgcgc cttatccggt
     2641 aactatcatc ttgagtccaa cccggaaaga cacgacaaaa cgccactggc agcagccatt
     2701 ggtaactgag aattagtgga tttagatatc gagagtcttg aagtggtggc ctaacagagg
     2761 ctacactgaa aggacagtat ttggtatctg cgctccacta aagccagtta ccaggttaag
     2821 cagttcccca actgacttaa ccttcgatca aaccgcctcc ccaggcggtt ttttcgttta
     2881 cagagcagga gattacgacg atcgtaaaag gatctcaaga agatccttta cggattcccg
     2941 acaccatcac tctagatttc agtgcaattt atctcttcaa atgtagcacc tgaagtcagc
     3001 cccatacgat ataagttgta attctcatgt tagtcatgcc ccgcgcccac cggaaggagc
     3061 tgactgggtt gaaggctctc aagggcatcg gtcgagatcc cggtgcctaa tgagtgagct
     3121 aacttacatt aattgcgttg cgctcactgc ccgctttcca gtcgggaaac ctgtcgtgcc
     3181 agctgcatta atgaatcggc caacgcgcgg ggagaggcgg tttgcgtatt gggcgccagg
     3241 gtggtttttc ttttcaccag tgagacgggc aacagctgat tgcccttcac cgcctggccc
     3301 tgagagagtt gcagcaagcg gtccacgctg gtttgcccca gcaggcgaaa atcctgtttg
     3361 atggtggtta acggcgggat ataacatgag ctgtcttcgg tatcgtcgta tcccactacc
     3421 gagatgtccg caccaacgcg cagcccggac tcggtaatgg cgcgcattgc gcccagcgcc
     3481 atctgatcgt tggcaaccag catcgcagtg ggaacgatgc cctcattcag catttgcatg
     3541 gtttgttgaa aaccggacat ggcactccag tcgccttccc gttccgctat cggctgaatt
     3601 tgattgcgag tgagatattt atgccagcca gccagacgca gacgcgccga gacagaactt
     3661 aatgggcccg ctaacagcgc gatttgctgg tgacccaatg cgaccagatg ctccacgccc
     3721 agtcgcgtac cgtcttcatg ggagaaaata atactgttga tgggtgtctg gtcagagaca
     3781 tcaagaaata acgccggaac attagtgcag gcagcttcca cagcaatggc atcctggtca
     3841 tccagcggat agttaatgat cagcccactg acgcgttgcg cgagaagatt gtgcaccgcc
     3901 gctttacagg cttcgacgcc gcttcgttct accatcgaca ccaccacgct ggcacccagt
     3961 tgatcggcgc gagatttaat cgccgcgaca atttgcgacg gcgcgtgcag ggccagactg
     4021 gaggtggcaa cgccaatcag caacgactgt ttgcccgcca gttgttgtgc cacgcggttg
     4081 ggaatgtaat tcagctccgc catcgccgct tccacttttt cccgcgtttt cgcagaaacg
     4141 tggctggcct ggttcaccac gcgggaaacg gtctgataag agacaccggc atactctgcg
     4201 acatcgtata acgttactgg tttcac
//
