# Supplementary material for: Genetically encoded RNA strand exchange circuits for programmable protein expression and computation in cells
Source: bioRxiv preprint, doi:10.1101/2025.09.24.678369, version 1 (2025-09-24)
Supplement: Plasmid GenBank files [file 678369_file04.zip › Supplementary File 2/pCOLA - (G_5s) Gu1rbs2 e6 s4 R3 CFP T7t.gb]

LOCUS       pCOLA_-_(G_5s)_G{u1,rbs 4243 bp ds-DNA     circular     21-SEP-2025
DEFINITION  .
FEATURES             Location/Qualifiers
     primer          32..55
                     /label="Duet_seq_fwd"
                     /note="sequence: cgctatcatgccataccgcgaaag"
                     /ApEinfo_revcolor="#faac61"
                     /ApEinfo_fwdcolor="#faac61"
     primer          complement(82..132)
                     /label="pDuet_BB_rev_ga4"
                     /note="sequence: GACAGTTAGCCCAGAGCAGCGTTAGACTTcataagggagagcgtcgagatc"
                     /ApEinfo_revcolor="#b1ff67"
                     /ApEinfo_fwdcolor="#b1ff67"
     primer          complement(114..132)
                     /label="ga4_rev"
                     /note="sequence: gacagttagcccagagcag"
                     /ApEinfo_revcolor="#c7b0e3"
                     /ApEinfo_fwdcolor="#c7b0e3"
     misc_feature    206..222
                     /label="T7 promoter"
                     /ApEinfo_revcolor="#9eafd2"
                     /ApEinfo_fwdcolor="#9eafd2"
     misc_feature    281..344
                     /label="HDV R3"
                     /ApEinfo_revcolor="#f58a5e"
                     /ApEinfo_fwdcolor="#f58a5e"
     RBS             371..376
                     /label="RBS6s"
                     /ApEinfo_revcolor="#f58a5e"
                     /ApEinfo_fwdcolor="#f58a5e"
     primer          377..406
                     /label="THE_lkr_fwd"
                     /note="sequence: ATATAAATGAAACAGAACAAAGAACAGTTA"
                     /ApEinfo_revcolor="#75c6a9"
                     /ApEinfo_fwdcolor="#75c6a9"
     CDS             404..1126
                     /label="Translation 404-1126"
                     /translation="LVSKGEELFTGVVPILVELDGDVNGHKFSVSGEGEGDATYGKLTLKFICTTGKLPVPWPTLVTTLTWGVQCFARYPDHMKQHDFFKSAMPEGYVQERTIFFKDDGNYKTRAEVKFEGDTLVNRIELKGIDFKEDGNILGHKLEYNYISDNVYITADKQKNGIKANFKIRHNIEDGGVQLADHYQQNTPIGDGPVLLPDNHYLSTQSKLSKDPNEKRDHMVLLEFVTAAGITLGMDELYK**"
     misc_feature    404..1126
                     /label="sCFP3A_2tta"
     primer          complement(1127..1130)
                     /label="T7\Terminator\primer"
                     /ApEinfo_revcolor="#ffef86"
                     /ApEinfo_fwdcolor="#ffef86"
     terminator      1127..1173
                     /label="T7\Terminator"
                     /ApEinfo_revcolor="#f8d3a9"
                     /ApEinfo_fwdcolor="#f8d3a9"
     primer          1144..1163
                     /label="Duet_BB_T7t_fwd"
                     /note="sequence: gcctctaaacgggtcttgag"
                     /ApEinfo_revcolor="#c7b0e3"
                     /ApEinfo_fwdcolor="#c7b0e3"
     primer          1174..1198
                     /label="pDuet_BB_ds_fwd"
                     /note="sequence: ctgaaacctcaggcatttgagaagc"
                     /ApEinfo_revcolor="#b1ff67"
                     /ApEinfo_fwdcolor="#b1ff67"
     primer          complement(1203..1225)
                     /label="Duet_seq_rev"
                     /note="sequence: tgactaccggaagcagtgtgacc"
                     /ApEinfo_revcolor="#c6c9d1"
                     /ApEinfo_fwdcolor="#c6c9d1"
     CDS             complement(1403..2218)
                     /label="Kan"
                     /ApEinfo_revcolor="#f58a5e"
                     /ApEinfo_fwdcolor="#f58a5e"
     primer          complement(1412..1446)
                     /label="RSF_kanR_rev"
                     /note="sequence: tgaataaattgcagtttcatttgatgctcgatgag"
                     /ApEinfo_revcolor="#84b0dc"
                     /ApEinfo_fwdcolor="#84b0dc"
     RBS             complement(2224..2228)
                     /label="RBS"
                     /ApEinfo_revcolor="#ffef86"
                     /ApEinfo_fwdcolor="#ffef86"
     -10_signal      complement(2260..2266)
                     /label="-10\Ap"
                     /ApEinfo_revcolor="#9eafd2"
                     /ApEinfo_fwdcolor="#9eafd2"
     -35_signal      complement(2283..2288)
                     /label="-35\Ap"
                     /ApEinfo_revcolor="#b1ff67"
                     /ApEinfo_fwdcolor="#b1ff67"
     rep_origin      2328..2963
                     /label="ColA\ori"
                     /ApEinfo_revcolor="#b7e6d7"
                     /ApEinfo_fwdcolor="#b7e6d7"
     CDS             complement(3161..4243)
                     /label="lacI"
                     /ApEinfo_revcolor="#d6b295"
                     /ApEinfo_fwdcolor="#d6b295"
ORIGIN
        1 attcaccacc ctgaattgac tctcttccgg gcgctatcat gccataccgc gaaaggtttt
       61 gcgccattcg atggtgtccg ggatctcgac gctctccctt atgaagtcta acgctgctct
      121 gggctaactg tccgcatcta gacttaactg agatattacc atagatgact agccattcct
      181 ctagatacta cgactagcat acTTCTAATA CGACTCACTA TAGGGAGATT CGTCTCCCAC
      241 TACATCCACA TACTACCTCC TCTACTTTTA CTTCACATTC GGGTCGGCAT GGCATGTGCA
      301 CCTCCTCGCG GTCCGACCTG GGCTACTTCG GTAGGCTAAG GCACAATCTG ATGTTGTGAA
      361 GTGAAAGTAG AGGAGGATAT AAATGAAACA GAACAAAGAA CAGTTAGTCA GTAAAGGTGA
      421 AGAATTATTT ACCGGTGTTG TACCGATATT AGTCGAACTG GACGGTGACG TAAACGGACA
      481 TAAGTTCTCT GTAAGTGGAG AAGGTGAAGG GGATGCCACC TACGGGAAAT TGACGCTGAA
      541 ATTTATTTGC ACGACAGGGA AACTGCCAGT CCCCTGGCCT ACTCTGGTAA CCACACTTAC
      601 GTGGGGGGTT CAGTGCTTTG CACGCTATCC CGACCATATG AAGCAGCACG ATTTTTTCAA
      661 ATCTGCGATG CCGGAGGGCT ATGTGCAAGA ACGGACCATT TTCTTTAAGG ACGATGGTAA
      721 CTATAAAACT CGCGCCGAAG TTAAATTTGA AGGTGACACT TTGGTCAACC GTATAGAACT
      781 GAAGGGGATA GATTTTAAGG AAGATGGTAA TATCCTTGGT CACAAGTTGG AATACAACTA
      841 CATCAGCGAT AATGTATACA TCACAGCCGA CAAGCAAAAA AACGGTATCA AAGCAAACTT
      901 CAAAATACGT CACAACATCG AGGACGGTGG AGTCCAGCTG GCCGACCACT ACCAGCAGAA
      961 CACCCCAATA GGCGACGGAC CTGTTCTTCT GCCAGACAAC CACTACCTTT CGACTCAATC
     1021 AAAGCTTTCA AAGGATCCTA ACGAGAAACG GGATCATATG GTGTTGCTTG AGTTCGTTAC
     1081 GGCAGCTGGT ATAACCTTGG GGATGGACGA ACTTTACAAA TAATAAtagc ataacccctt
     1141 ggggcctcta aacgggtctt gaggggtttt ttgctgaaac ctcaggcatt tgagaagcac
     1201 acggtcacac tgcttccggt agtcaataaa ccggtaaacc agcaatagac ataagcggct
     1261 atttaacgac cctgccctga accgacgaca agctgacgac cgggtctccg caagtggcac
     1321 ttttcgggga aatgtgcgcg gaacccctat ttgtttattt ttctaaatac attcaaatat
     1381 gtatccgctc atgaattaat tcttagaaaa actcatcgag catcaaatga aactgcaatt
     1441 tattcatatc aggattatca ataccatatt tttgaaaaag ccgtttctgt aatgaaggag
     1501 aaaactcacc gaggcagttc cataggatgg caagatcctg gtatcggtct gcgattccga
     1561 ctcgtccaac atcaatacaa cctattaatt tcccctcgtc aaaaataagg ttatcaagtg
     1621 agaaatcacc atgagtgacg actgaatccg gtgagaatgg caaaagttta tgcatttctt
     1681 tccagacttg ttcaacaggc cagccattac gctcgtcatc aaaatcactc gcatcaacca
     1741 aaccgttatt cattcgtgat tgcgcctgag cgagacgaaa tacgcggtcg ctgttaaaag
     1801 gacaattaca aacaggaatc gaatgcaacc ggcgcaggaa cactgccagc gcatcaacaa
     1861 tattttcacc tgaatcagga tattcttcta atacctggaa tgctgttttc ccggggatcg
     1921 cagtggtgag taaccatgca tcatcaggag tacggataaa atgcttgatg gtcggaagag
     1981 gcataaattc cgtcagccag tttagtctga ccatctcatc tgtaacatca ttggcaacgc
     2041 tacctttgcc atgtttcaga aacaactctg gcgcatcggg cttcccatac aatcgataga
     2101 ttgtcgcacc tgattgcccg acattatcgc gagcccattt atacccatat aaatcagcat
     2161 ccatgttgga atttaatcgc ggcctagagc aagacgtttc ccgttgaata tggctcatac
     2221 tcttcctttt tcaatattat tgaagcattt atcagggtta ttgtctcatg agcggataca
     2281 tatttgaatg tatttagaaa aataaacaaa taggcatgct agcgcagaaa cgtcctagaa
     2341 gatgccagga ggatacttag cagagagaca ataaggccgg agcgaagccg tttttccata
     2401 ggctccgccc ccctgacgaa catcacgaaa tctgacgctc aaatcagtgg tggcgaaacc
     2461 cgacaggact ataaagatac caggcgtttc cccctgatgg ctccctcttg cgctctcctg
     2521 ttcccgtcct gcggcgtccg tgttgtggtg gaggctttac ccaaatcacc acgtcccgtt
     2581 ccgtgtagac agttcgctcc aagctgggct gtgtgcaaga accccccgtt cagcccgact
     2641 gctgcgcctt atccggtaac tatcatcttg agtccaaccc ggaaagacac gacaaaacgc
     2701 cactggcagc agccattggt aactgagaat tagtggattt agatatcgag agtcttgaag
     2761 tggtggccta acagaggcta cactgaaagg acagtatttg gtatctgcgc tccactaaag
     2821 ccagttacca ggttaagcag ttccccaact gacttaacct tcgatcaaac cgcctcccca
     2881 ggcggttttt tcgtttacag agcaggagat tacgacgatc gtaaaaggat ctcaagaaga
     2941 tcctttacgg attcccgaca ccatcactct agatttcagt gcaatttatc tcttcaaatg
     3001 tagcacctga agtcagcccc atacgatata agttgtaatt ctcatgttag tcatgccccg
     3061 cgcccaccgg aaggagctga ctgggttgaa ggctctcaag ggcatcggtc gagatcccgg
     3121 tgcctaatga gtgagctaac ttacattaat tgcgttgcgc tcactgcccg ctttccagtc
     3181 gggaaacctg tcgtgccagc tgcattaatg aatcggccaa cgcgcgggga gaggcggttt
     3241 gcgtattggg cgccagggtg gtttttcttt tcaccagtga gacgggcaac agctgattgc
     3301 ccttcaccgc ctggccctga gagagttgca gcaagcggtc cacgctggtt tgccccagca
     3361 ggcgaaaatc ctgtttgatg gtggttaacg gcgggatata acatgagctg tcttcggtat
     3421 cgtcgtatcc cactaccgag atgtccgcac caacgcgcag cccggactcg gtaatggcgc
     3481 gcattgcgcc cagcgccatc tgatcgttgg caaccagcat cgcagtggga acgatgccct
     3541 cattcagcat ttgcatggtt tgttgaaaac cggacatggc actccagtcg ccttcccgtt
     3601 ccgctatcgg ctgaatttga ttgcgagtga gatatttatg ccagccagcc agacgcagac
     3661 gcgccgagac agaacttaat gggcccgcta acagcgcgat ttgctggtga cccaatgcga
     3721 ccagatgctc cacgcccagt cgcgtaccgt cttcatggga gaaaataata ctgttgatgg
     3781 gtgtctggtc agagacatca agaaataacg ccggaacatt agtgcaggca gcttccacag
     3841 caatggcatc ctggtcatcc agcggatagt taatgatcag cccactgacg cgttgcgcga
     3901 gaagattgtg caccgccgct ttacaggctt cgacgccgct tcgttctacc atcgacacca
     3961 ccacgctggc acccagttga tcggcgcgag atttaatcgc cgcgacaatt tgcgacggcg
     4021 cgtgcagggc cagactggag gtggcaacgc caatcagcaa cgactgtttg cccgccagtt
     4081 gttgtgccac gcggttggga atgtaattca gctccgccat cgccgcttcc actttttccc
     4141 gcgttttcgc agaaacgtgg ctggcctggt tcaccacgcg ggaaacggtc tgataagaga
     4201 caccggcata ctctgcgaca tcgtataacg ttactggttt cac
//
