# Supplementary material for: Genetically encoded RNA strand exchange circuits for programmable protein expression and computation in cells
Source: bioRxiv preprint, doi:10.1101/2025.09.24.678369, version 1 (2025-09-24)
Supplement: Plasmid GenBank files [file 678369_file04.zip › Supplementary File 2/pCOLA - (G_6s) Gu1rbs2 e4 s4 R3 CFP T7t.gb]

LOCUS       pCOLA_-_(G_6s)_G{u1,rbs 4239 bp ds-DNA     circular     21-SEP-2025
DEFINITION  .
FEATURES             Location/Qualifiers
     primer          32..55
                     /label="Duet_seq_fwd"
                     /note="sequence: cgctatcatgccataccgcgaaag"
                     /ApEinfo_revcolor="#faac61"
                     /ApEinfo_fwdcolor="#faac61"
     primer          complement(82..132)
                     /label="pDuet_BB_rev_ga4"
                     /note="sequence: GACAGTTAGCCCAGAGCAGCGTTAGACTTcataagggagagcgtcgagatc"
                     /ApEinfo_revcolor="#b1ff67"
                     /ApEinfo_fwdcolor="#b1ff67"
     primer          complement(114..132)
                     /label="ga4_rev"
                     /note="sequence: gacagttagcccagagcag"
                     /ApEinfo_revcolor="#c7b0e3"
                     /ApEinfo_fwdcolor="#c7b0e3"
     misc_feature    206..222
                     /label="T7 promoter"
                     /ApEinfo_revcolor="#9eafd2"
                     /ApEinfo_fwdcolor="#9eafd2"
     RBS             367..372
                     /label="RBS6s"
                     /ApEinfo_revcolor="#f58a5e"
                     /ApEinfo_fwdcolor="#f58a5e"
     primer          373..402
                     /label="THE_lkr_fwd"
                     /note="sequence: ATATAAATGAAACAGAACAAAGAACAGTTA"
                     /ApEinfo_revcolor="#75c6a9"
                     /ApEinfo_fwdcolor="#75c6a9"
     CDS             400..1122
                     /label="Translation 400-1122"
                     /translation="LVSKGEELFTGVVPILVELDGDVNGHKFSVSGEGEGDATYGKLTLKFICTTGKLPVPWPTLVTTLTWGVQCFARYPDHMKQHDFFKSAMPEGYVQERTIFFKDDGNYKTRAEVKFEGDTLVNRIELKGIDFKEDGNILGHKLEYNYISDNVYITADKQKNGIKANFKIRHNIEDGGVQLADHYQQNTPIGDGPVLLPDNHYLSTQSKLSKDPNEKRDHMVLLEFVTAAGITLGMDELYK**"
     misc_feature    400..1122
                     /label="sCFP3A_2tta"
     primer          complement(1123..1126)
                     /label="T7\Terminator\primer"
                     /ApEinfo_revcolor="#ffef86"
                     /ApEinfo_fwdcolor="#ffef86"
     terminator      1123..1169
                     /label="T7\Terminator"
                     /ApEinfo_revcolor="#f8d3a9"
                     /ApEinfo_fwdcolor="#f8d3a9"
     primer          1140..1159
                     /label="Duet_BB_T7t_fwd"
                     /note="sequence: gcctctaaacgggtcttgag"
                     /ApEinfo_revcolor="#c7b0e3"
                     /ApEinfo_fwdcolor="#c7b0e3"
     primer          1170..1194
                     /label="pDuet_BB_ds_fwd"
                     /note="sequence: ctgaaacctcaggcatttgagaagc"
                     /ApEinfo_revcolor="#b1ff67"
                     /ApEinfo_fwdcolor="#b1ff67"
     primer          complement(1199..1221)
                     /label="Duet_seq_rev"
                     /note="sequence: tgactaccggaagcagtgtgacc"
                     /ApEinfo_revcolor="#c6c9d1"
                     /ApEinfo_fwdcolor="#c6c9d1"
     CDS             complement(1399..2214)
                     /label="Kan"
                     /ApEinfo_revcolor="#f58a5e"
                     /ApEinfo_fwdcolor="#f58a5e"
     primer          complement(1408..1442)
                     /label="RSF_kanR_rev"
                     /note="sequence: tgaataaattgcagtttcatttgatgctcgatgag"
                     /ApEinfo_revcolor="#84b0dc"
                     /ApEinfo_fwdcolor="#84b0dc"
     RBS             complement(2220..2224)
                     /label="RBS"
                     /ApEinfo_revcolor="#ffef86"
                     /ApEinfo_fwdcolor="#ffef86"
     -10_signal      complement(2256..2262)
                     /label="-10\Ap"
                     /ApEinfo_revcolor="#9eafd2"
                     /ApEinfo_fwdcolor="#9eafd2"
     -35_signal      complement(2279..2284)
                     /label="-35\Ap"
                     /ApEinfo_revcolor="#b1ff67"
                     /ApEinfo_fwdcolor="#b1ff67"
     rep_origin      2324..2959
                     /label="ColA\ori"
                     /ApEinfo_revcolor="#b7e6d7"
                     /ApEinfo_fwdcolor="#b7e6d7"
     CDS             complement(3157..4239)
                     /label="lacI"
                     /ApEinfo_revcolor="#d6b295"
                     /ApEinfo_fwdcolor="#d6b295"
ORIGIN
        1 attcaccacc ctgaattgac tctcttccgg gcgctatcat gccataccgc gaaaggtttt
       61 gcgccattcg atggtgtccg ggatctcgac gctctccctt atgaagtcta acgctgctct
      121 gggctaactg tccgcatcta gacttaactg agatattacc atagatgact agccattcct
      181 ctagatacta cgactagcat acTTCTAATA CGACTCACTA TAGGGAGATT CGTCTCCCAC
      241 TACATCCACA TACTACCTCC TACTTTTACT TCACATTCGG GTCGGCATGG CATGTGCACC
      301 TCCTCGCGGT CCGACCTGGG CTACTTCGGT AGGCTAAGGC ACAATCTGAT GTTGTGAAGT
      361 GAAAGTAGGA GGATATAAAT GAAACAGAAC AAAGAACAGT TAGTCAGTAA AGGTGAAGAA
      421 TTATTTACCG GTGTTGTACC GATATTAGTC GAACTGGACG GTGACGTAAA CGGACATAAG
      481 TTCTCTGTAA GTGGAGAAGG TGAAGGGGAT GCCACCTACG GGAAATTGAC GCTGAAATTT
      541 ATTTGCACGA CAGGGAAACT GCCAGTCCCC TGGCCTACTC TGGTAACCAC ACTTACGTGG
      601 GGGGTTCAGT GCTTTGCACG CTATCCCGAC CATATGAAGC AGCACGATTT TTTCAAATCT
      661 GCGATGCCGG AGGGCTATGT GCAAGAACGG ACCATTTTCT TTAAGGACGA TGGTAACTAT
      721 AAAACTCGCG CCGAAGTTAA ATTTGAAGGT GACACTTTGG TCAACCGTAT AGAACTGAAG
      781 GGGATAGATT TTAAGGAAGA TGGTAATATC CTTGGTCACA AGTTGGAATA CAACTACATC
      841 AGCGATAATG TATACATCAC AGCCGACAAG CAAAAAAACG GTATCAAAGC AAACTTCAAA
      901 ATACGTCACA ACATCGAGGA CGGTGGAGTC CAGCTGGCCG ACCACTACCA GCAGAACACC
      961 CCAATAGGCG ACGGACCTGT TCTTCTGCCA GACAACCACT ACCTTTCGAC TCAATCAAAG
     1021 CTTTCAAAGG ATCCTAACGA GAAACGGGAT CATATGGTGT TGCTTGAGTT CGTTACGGCA
     1081 GCTGGTATAA CCTTGGGGAT GGACGAACTT TACAAATAAT AAtagcataa ccccttgggg
     1141 cctctaaacg ggtcttgagg ggttttttgc tgaaacctca ggcatttgag aagcacacgg
     1201 tcacactgct tccggtagtc aataaaccgg taaaccagca atagacataa gcggctattt
     1261 aacgaccctg ccctgaaccg acgacaagct gacgaccggg tctccgcaag tggcactttt
     1321 cggggaaatg tgcgcggaac ccctatttgt ttatttttct aaatacattc aaatatgtat
     1381 ccgctcatga attaattctt agaaaaactc atcgagcatc aaatgaaact gcaatttatt
     1441 catatcagga ttatcaatac catatttttg aaaaagccgt ttctgtaatg aaggagaaaa
     1501 ctcaccgagg cagttccata ggatggcaag atcctggtat cggtctgcga ttccgactcg
     1561 tccaacatca atacaaccta ttaatttccc ctcgtcaaaa ataaggttat caagtgagaa
     1621 atcaccatga gtgacgactg aatccggtga gaatggcaaa agtttatgca tttctttcca
     1681 gacttgttca acaggccagc cattacgctc gtcatcaaaa tcactcgcat caaccaaacc
     1741 gttattcatt cgtgattgcg cctgagcgag acgaaatacg cggtcgctgt taaaaggaca
     1801 attacaaaca ggaatcgaat gcaaccggcg caggaacact gccagcgcat caacaatatt
     1861 ttcacctgaa tcaggatatt cttctaatac ctggaatgct gttttcccgg ggatcgcagt
     1921 ggtgagtaac catgcatcat caggagtacg gataaaatgc ttgatggtcg gaagaggcat
     1981 aaattccgtc agccagttta gtctgaccat ctcatctgta acatcattgg caacgctacc
     2041 tttgccatgt ttcagaaaca actctggcgc atcgggcttc ccatacaatc gatagattgt
     2101 cgcacctgat tgcccgacat tatcgcgagc ccatttatac ccatataaat cagcatccat
     2161 gttggaattt aatcgcggcc tagagcaaga cgtttcccgt tgaatatggc tcatactctt
     2221 cctttttcaa tattattgaa gcatttatca gggttattgt ctcatgagcg gatacatatt
     2281 tgaatgtatt tagaaaaata aacaaatagg catgctagcg cagaaacgtc ctagaagatg
     2341 ccaggaggat acttagcaga gagacaataa ggccggagcg aagccgtttt tccataggct
     2401 ccgcccccct gacgaacatc acgaaatctg acgctcaaat cagtggtggc gaaacccgac
     2461 aggactataa agataccagg cgtttccccc tgatggctcc ctcttgcgct ctcctgttcc
     2521 cgtcctgcgg cgtccgtgtt gtggtggagg ctttacccaa atcaccacgt cccgttccgt
     2581 gtagacagtt cgctccaagc tgggctgtgt gcaagaaccc cccgttcagc ccgactgctg
     2641 cgccttatcc ggtaactatc atcttgagtc caacccggaa agacacgaca aaacgccact
     2701 ggcagcagcc attggtaact gagaattagt ggatttagat atcgagagtc ttgaagtggt
     2761 ggcctaacag aggctacact gaaaggacag tatttggtat ctgcgctcca ctaaagccag
     2821 ttaccaggtt aagcagttcc ccaactgact taaccttcga tcaaaccgcc tccccaggcg
     2881 gttttttcgt ttacagagca ggagattacg acgatcgtaa aaggatctca agaagatcct
     2941 ttacggattc ccgacaccat cactctagat ttcagtgcaa tttatctctt caaatgtagc
     3001 acctgaagtc agccccatac gatataagtt gtaattctca tgttagtcat gccccgcgcc
     3061 caccggaagg agctgactgg gttgaaggct ctcaagggca tcggtcgaga tcccggtgcc
     3121 taatgagtga gctaacttac attaattgcg ttgcgctcac tgcccgcttt ccagtcggga
     3181 aacctgtcgt gccagctgca ttaatgaatc ggccaacgcg cggggagagg cggtttgcgt
     3241 attgggcgcc agggtggttt ttcttttcac cagtgagacg ggcaacagct gattgccctt
     3301 caccgcctgg ccctgagaga gttgcagcaa gcggtccacg ctggtttgcc ccagcaggcg
     3361 aaaatcctgt ttgatggtgg ttaacggcgg gatataacat gagctgtctt cggtatcgtc
     3421 gtatcccact accgagatgt ccgcaccaac gcgcagcccg gactcggtaa tggcgcgcat
     3481 tgcgcccagc gccatctgat cgttggcaac cagcatcgca gtgggaacga tgccctcatt
     3541 cagcatttgc atggtttgtt gaaaaccgga catggcactc cagtcgcctt cccgttccgc
     3601 tatcggctga atttgattgc gagtgagata tttatgccag ccagccagac gcagacgcgc
     3661 cgagacagaa cttaatgggc ccgctaacag cgcgatttgc tggtgaccca atgcgaccag
     3721 atgctccacg cccagtcgcg taccgtcttc atgggagaaa ataatactgt tgatgggtgt
     3781 ctggtcagag acatcaagaa ataacgccgg aacattagtg caggcagctt ccacagcaat
     3841 ggcatcctgg tcatccagcg gatagttaat gatcagccca ctgacgcgtt gcgcgagaag
     3901 attgtgcacc gccgctttac aggcttcgac gccgcttcgt tctaccatcg acaccaccac
     3961 gctggcaccc agttgatcgg cgcgagattt aatcgccgcg acaatttgcg acggcgcgtg
     4021 cagggccaga ctggaggtgg caacgccaat cagcaacgac tgtttgcccg ccagttgttg
     4081 tgccacgcgg ttgggaatgt aattcagctc cgccatcgcc gcttccactt tttcccgcgt
     4141 tttcgcagaa acgtggctgg cctggttcac cacgcgggaa acggtctgat aagagacacc
     4201 ggcatactct gcgacatcgt ataacgttac tggtttcac
//
