# Supplementary material for: Genetically encoded RNA strand exchange circuits for programmable protein expression and computation in cells
Source: bioRxiv preprint, doi:10.1101/2025.09.24.678369, version 1 (2025-09-24)
Supplement: Plasmid GenBank files [file 678369_file04.zip › Supplementary File 2/pCOLA - (G_6_3) Gu3rbs2 e4 s4 R3 CFP T7t.gb]

LOCUS       pCOLA_-_(G_6_3)_G{u3,rb 4220 bp ds-DNA     circular     21-SEP-2025
DEFINITION  .
FEATURES             Location/Qualifiers
     primer          32..55
                     /label="Duet_seq_fwd"
                     /note="sequence: cgctatcatgccataccgcgaaag"
                     /ApEinfo_revcolor="#faac61"
                     /ApEinfo_fwdcolor="#faac61"
     primer          complement(82..132)
                     /label="pDuet_BB_rev_ga4"
                     /note="sequence: GACAGTTAGCCCAGAGCAGCGTTAGACTTcataagggagagcgtcgagatc"
                     /ApEinfo_revcolor="#b1ff67"
                     /ApEinfo_fwdcolor="#b1ff67"
     misc_feature    147..163
                     /label="T7 promoter"
                     /ApEinfo_revcolor="#9eafd2"
                     /ApEinfo_fwdcolor="#9eafd2"
     primer          314..343
                     /label="THE_lkr_fwd"
                     /note="sequence: ATATAAATGAAACAGAACAAAGAACAGTTA"
                     /ApEinfo_revcolor="#75c6a9"
                     /ApEinfo_fwdcolor="#75c6a9"
     CDS             341..1063
                     /label="Translation 341-1063"
                     /translation="LVSKGEELFTGVVPILVELDGDVNGHKFSVSGEGEGDATYGKLTLKFICTTGKLPVPWPTLVTTLTWGVQCFARYPDHMKQHDFFKSAMPEGYVQERTIFFKDDGNYKTRAEVKFEGDTLVNRIELKGIDFKEDGNILGHKLEYNYISDNVYITADKQKNGIKANFKIRHNIEDGGVQLADHYQQNTPIGDGPVLLPDNHYLSTQSKLSKDPNEKRDHMVLLEFVTAAGITLGMDELYK**"
     misc_feature    341..1063
                     /label="sCFP3A_2tta"
     primer          complement(1064..1067)
                     /label="T7\Terminator\primer"
                     /ApEinfo_revcolor="#ffef86"
                     /ApEinfo_fwdcolor="#ffef86"
     terminator      1064..1110
                     /label="T7\Terminator"
                     /ApEinfo_revcolor="#f8d3a9"
                     /ApEinfo_fwdcolor="#f8d3a9"
     primer          1081..1100
                     /label="Duet_BB_T7t_fwd"
                     /note="sequence: gcctctaaacgggtcttgag"
                     /ApEinfo_revcolor="#c7b0e3"
                     /ApEinfo_fwdcolor="#c7b0e3"
     primer          1151..1175
                     /label="pDuet_BB_ds_fwd"
                     /note="sequence: ctgaaacctcaggcatttgagaagc"
                     /ApEinfo_revcolor="#b1ff67"
                     /ApEinfo_fwdcolor="#b1ff67"
     primer          complement(1180..1202)
                     /label="Duet_seq_rev"
                     /note="sequence: tgactaccggaagcagtgtgacc"
                     /ApEinfo_revcolor="#c6c9d1"
                     /ApEinfo_fwdcolor="#c6c9d1"
     CDS             complement(1380..2195)
                     /label="Kan"
                     /ApEinfo_revcolor="#f58a5e"
                     /ApEinfo_fwdcolor="#f58a5e"
     primer          complement(1389..1423)
                     /label="RSF_kanR_rev"
                     /note="sequence: tgaataaattgcagtttcatttgatgctcgatgag"
                     /ApEinfo_revcolor="#84b0dc"
                     /ApEinfo_fwdcolor="#84b0dc"
     RBS             complement(2201..2205)
                     /label="RBS"
                     /ApEinfo_revcolor="#ffef86"
                     /ApEinfo_fwdcolor="#ffef86"
     -10_signal      complement(2237..2243)
                     /label="-10\Ap"
                     /ApEinfo_revcolor="#9eafd2"
                     /ApEinfo_fwdcolor="#9eafd2"
     -35_signal      complement(2260..2265)
                     /label="-35\Ap"
                     /ApEinfo_revcolor="#b1ff67"
                     /ApEinfo_fwdcolor="#b1ff67"
     rep_origin      2305..2940
                     /label="ColA\ori"
                     /ApEinfo_revcolor="#b7e6d7"
                     /ApEinfo_fwdcolor="#b7e6d7"
     CDS             complement(3138..4220)
                     /label="lacI"
                     /ApEinfo_revcolor="#d6b295"
                     /ApEinfo_fwdcolor="#d6b295"
ORIGIN
        1 attcaccacc ctgaattgac tctcttccgg gcgctatcat gccataccgc gaaaggtttt
       61 gcgccattcg atggtgtccg ggatctcgac gctctccctt atgCATTACT CGCATCCATT
      121 CTCAGGCTGT CTCGTCTCGT CTCTTCTAAT ACGACTCACT ATAGGGAGAT TCGTCTCCCA
      181 CTACATCCAC ATACTACCTC CTACTTCATA TTCAATTTCG GGTCGGCATG GCATGTGCAC
      241 CTCCTCGCGG TCCGACCTGG GCTACTTCGG TAGGCTAAGG CACAATCTGA TGTATTGAAT
      301 GTGAAGTAGG AGGATATAAA TGAAACAGAA CAAAGAACAG TTAGTCAGTA AAGGTGAAGA
      361 ATTATTTACC GGTGTTGTAC CGATATTAGT CGAACTGGAC GGTGACGTAA ACGGACATAA
      421 GTTCTCTGTA AGTGGAGAAG GTGAAGGGGA TGCCACCTAC GGGAAATTGA CGCTGAAATT
      481 TATTTGCACG ACAGGGAAAC TGCCAGTCCC CTGGCCTACT CTGGTAACCA CACTTACGTG
      541 GGGGGTTCAG TGCTTTGCAC GCTATCCCGA CCATATGAAG CAGCACGATT TTTTCAAATC
      601 TGCGATGCCG GAGGGCTATG TGCAAGAACG GACCATTTTC TTTAAGGACG ATGGTAACTA
      661 TAAAACTCGC GCCGAAGTTA AATTTGAAGG TGACACTTTG GTCAACCGTA TAGAACTGAA
      721 GGGGATAGAT TTTAAGGAAG ATGGTAATAT CCTTGGTCAC AAGTTGGAAT ACAACTACAT
      781 CAGCGATAAT GTATACATCA CAGCCGACAA GCAAAAAAAC GGTATCAAAG CAAACTTCAA
      841 AATACGTCAC AACATCGAGG ACGGTGGAGT CCAGCTGGCC GACCACTACC AGCAGAACAC
      901 CCCAATAGGC GACGGACCTG TTCTTCTGCC AGACAACCAC TACCTTTCGA CTCAATCAAA
      961 GCTTTCAAAG GATCCTAACG AGAAACGGGA TCATATGGTG TTGCTTGAGT TCGTTACGGC
     1021 AGCTGGTATA ACCTTGGGGA TGGACGAACT TTACAAATAA TAAtagcata accccttggg
     1081 gcctctaaac gggtcttgag gggttttttg CCAGGATACA TAGATTACCA CAACTCCGAG
     1141 CCCTTCCACC ctgaaacctc aggcatttga gaagcacacg gtcacactgc ttccggtagt
     1201 caataaaccg gtaaaccagc aatagacata agcggctatt taacgaccct gccctgaacc
     1261 gacgacaagc tgacgaccgg gtctccgcaa gtggcacttt tcggggaaat gtgcgcggaa
     1321 cccctatttg tttatttttc taaatacatt caaatatgta tccgctcatg aattaattct
     1381 tagaaaaact catcgagcat caaatgaaac tgcaatttat tcatatcagg attatcaata
     1441 ccatattttt gaaaaagccg tttctgtaat gaaggagaaa actcaccgag gcagttccat
     1501 aggatggcaa gatcctggta tcggtctgcg attccgactc gtccaacatc aatacaacct
     1561 attaatttcc cctcgtcaaa aataaggtta tcaagtgaga aatcaccatg agtgacgact
     1621 gaatccggtg agaatggcaa aagtttatgc atttctttcc agacttgttc aacaggccag
     1681 ccattacgct cgtcatcaaa atcactcgca tcaaccaaac cgttattcat tcgtgattgc
     1741 gcctgagcga gacgaaatac gcggtcgctg ttaaaaggac aattacaaac aggaatcgaa
     1801 tgcaaccggc gcaggaacac tgccagcgca tcaacaatat tttcacctga atcaggatat
     1861 tcttctaata cctggaatgc tgttttcccg gggatcgcag tggtgagtaa ccatgcatca
     1921 tcaggagtac ggataaaatg cttgatggtc ggaagaggca taaattccgt cagccagttt
     1981 agtctgacca tctcatctgt aacatcattg gcaacgctac ctttgccatg tttcagaaac
     2041 aactctggcg catcgggctt cccatacaat cgatagattg tcgcacctga ttgcccgaca
     2101 ttatcgcgag cccatttata cccatataaa tcagcatcca tgttggaatt taatcgcggc
     2161 ctagagcaag acgtttcccg ttgaatatgg ctcatactct tcctttttca atattattga
     2221 agcatttatc agggttattg tctcatgagc ggatacatat ttgaatgtat ttagaaaaat
     2281 aaacaaatag gcatgctagc gcagaaacgt cctagaagat gccaggagga tacttagcag
     2341 agagacaata aggccggagc gaagccgttt ttccataggc tccgcccccc tgacgaacat
     2401 cacgaaatct gacgctcaaa tcagtggtgg cgaaacccga caggactata aagataccag
     2461 gcgtttcccc ctgatggctc cctcttgcgc tctcctgttc ccgtcctgcg gcgtccgtgt
     2521 tgtggtggag gctttaccca aatcaccacg tcccgttccg tgtagacagt tcgctccaag
     2581 ctgggctgtg tgcaagaacc ccccgttcag cccgactgct gcgccttatc cggtaactat
     2641 catcttgagt ccaacccgga aagacacgac aaaacgccac tggcagcagc cattggtaac
     2701 tgagaattag tggatttaga tatcgagagt cttgaagtgg tggcctaaca gaggctacac
     2761 tgaaaggaca gtatttggta tctgcgctcc actaaagcca gttaccaggt taagcagttc
     2821 cccaactgac ttaaccttcg atcaaaccgc ctccccaggc ggttttttcg tttacagagc
     2881 aggagattac gacgatcgta aaaggatctc aagaagatcc tttacggatt cccgacacca
     2941 tcactctaga tttcagtgca atttatctct tcaaatgtag cacctgaagt cagccccata
     3001 cgatataagt tgtaattctc atgttagtca tgccccgcgc ccaccggaag gagctgactg
     3061 ggttgaaggc tctcaagggc atcggtcgag atcccggtgc ctaatgagtg agctaactta
     3121 cattaattgc gttgcgctca ctgcccgctt tccagtcggg aaacctgtcg tgccagctgc
     3181 attaatgaat cggccaacgc gcggggagag gcggtttgcg tattgggcgc cagggtggtt
     3241 tttcttttca ccagtgagac gggcaacagc tgattgccct tcaccgcctg gccctgagag
     3301 agttgcagca agcggtccac gctggtttgc cccagcaggc gaaaatcctg tttgatggtg
     3361 gttaacggcg ggatataaca tgagctgtct tcggtatcgt cgtatcccac taccgagatg
     3421 tccgcaccaa cgcgcagccc ggactcggta atggcgcgca ttgcgcccag cgccatctga
     3481 tcgttggcaa ccagcatcgc agtgggaacg atgccctcat tcagcatttg catggtttgt
     3541 tgaaaaccgg acatggcact ccagtcgcct tcccgttccg ctatcggctg aatttgattg
     3601 cgagtgagat atttatgcca gccagccaga cgcagacgcg ccgagacaga acttaatggg
     3661 cccgctaaca gcgcgatttg ctggtgaccc aatgcgacca gatgctccac gcccagtcgc
     3721 gtaccgtctt catgggagaa aataatactg ttgatgggtg tctggtcaga gacatcaaga
     3781 aataacgccg gaacattagt gcaggcagct tccacagcaa tggcatcctg gtcatccagc
     3841 ggatagttaa tgatcagccc actgacgcgt tgcgcgagaa gattgtgcac cgccgcttta
     3901 caggcttcga cgccgcttcg ttctaccatc gacaccacca cgctggcacc cagttgatcg
     3961 gcgcgagatt taatcgccgc gacaatttgc gacggcgcgt gcagggccag actggaggtg
     4021 gcaacgccaa tcagcaacga ctgtttgccc gccagttgtt gtgccacgcg gttgggaatg
     4081 taattcagct ccgccatcgc cgcttccact ttttcccgcg ttttcgcaga aacgtggctg
     4141 gcctggttca ccacgcggga aacggtctga taagagacac cggcatactc tgcgacatcg
     4201 tataacgtta ctggtttcac
//
