# Supplementary material for: Genetically encoded RNA strand exchange circuits for programmable protein expression and computation in cells
Source: bioRxiv preprint, doi:10.1101/2025.09.24.678369, version 1 (2025-09-24)
Supplement: Plasmid GenBank files [file 678369_file04.zip › Supplementary File 2/pCOLA - (G_6_4) Gu4rbs2 e4 s4 R3 CFP T7t.gb]

LOCUS       pCOLA_-_(G_6_4)_G{u4,rb 4220 bp ds-DNA     circular     21-SEP-2025
DEFINITION  .
FEATURES             Location/Qualifiers
     primer          32..55
                     /label="Duet_seq_fwd"
                     /note="sequence: cgctatcatgccataccgcgaaag"
                     /ApEinfo_revcolor="#faac61"
                     /ApEinfo_fwdcolor="#faac61"
     primer          complement(82..132)
                     /label="pDuet_BB_rev_ga4"
                     /note="sequence: GACAGTTAGCCCAGAGCAGCGTTAGACTTcataagggagagcgtcgagatc"
                     /ApEinfo_revcolor="#b1ff67"
                     /ApEinfo_fwdcolor="#b1ff67"
     misc_feature    147..163
                     /label="T7 promoter"
                     /ApEinfo_revcolor="#9eafd2"
                     /ApEinfo_fwdcolor="#9eafd2"
     primer          314..343
                     /label="THE_lkr_fwd"
                     /note="sequence: ATATAAATGAAACAGAACAAAGAACAGTTA"
                     /ApEinfo_revcolor="#75c6a9"
                     /ApEinfo_fwdcolor="#75c6a9"
     CDS             341..1063
                     /label="Translation 341-1063"
                     /translation="LVSKGEELFTGVVPILVELDGDVNGHKFSVSGEGEGDATYGKLTLKFICTTGKLPVPWPTLVTTLTWGVQCFARYPDHMKQHDFFKSAMPEGYVQERTIFFKDDGNYKTRAEVKFEGDTLVNRIELKGIDFKEDGNILGHKLEYNYISDNVYITADKQKNGIKANFKIRHNIEDGGVQLADHYQQNTPIGDGPVLLPDNHYLSTQSKLSKDPNEKRDHMVLLEFVTAAGITLGMDELYK**"
     misc_feature    341..1063
                     /label="sCFP3A_2tta"
     primer          complement(1064..1067)
                     /label="T7\Terminator\primer"
                     /ApEinfo_revcolor="#ffef86"
                     /ApEinfo_fwdcolor="#ffef86"
     terminator      1064..1110
                     /label="T7\Terminator"
                     /ApEinfo_revcolor="#f8d3a9"
                     /ApEinfo_fwdcolor="#f8d3a9"
     primer          1081..1100
                     /label="Duet_BB_T7t_fwd"
                     /note="sequence: gcctctaaacgggtcttgag"
                     /ApEinfo_revcolor="#c7b0e3"
                     /ApEinfo_fwdcolor="#c7b0e3"
     primer          1151..1175
                     /label="pDuet_BB_ds_fwd"
                     /note="sequence: ctgaaacctcaggcatttgagaagc"
                     /ApEinfo_revcolor="#b1ff67"
                     /ApEinfo_fwdcolor="#b1ff67"
     primer          complement(1180..1202)
                     /label="Duet_seq_rev"
                     /note="sequence: tgactaccggaagcagtgtgacc"
                     /ApEinfo_revcolor="#c6c9d1"
                     /ApEinfo_fwdcolor="#c6c9d1"
     CDS             complement(1380..2195)
                     /label="Kan"
                     /ApEinfo_revcolor="#f58a5e"
                     /ApEinfo_fwdcolor="#f58a5e"
     primer          complement(1389..1423)
                     /label="RSF_kanR_rev"
                     /note="sequence: tgaataaattgcagtttcatttgatgctcgatgag"
                     /ApEinfo_revcolor="#84b0dc"
                     /ApEinfo_fwdcolor="#84b0dc"
     RBS             complement(2201..2205)
                     /label="RBS"
                     /ApEinfo_revcolor="#ffef86"
                     /ApEinfo_fwdcolor="#ffef86"
     -10_signal      complement(2237..2243)
                     /label="-10\Ap"
                     /ApEinfo_revcolor="#9eafd2"
                     /ApEinfo_fwdcolor="#9eafd2"
     -35_signal      complement(2260..2265)
                     /label="-35\Ap"
                     /ApEinfo_revcolor="#b1ff67"
                     /ApEinfo_fwdcolor="#b1ff67"
     rep_origin      2305..2940
                     /label="ColA\ori"
                     /ApEinfo_revcolor="#b7e6d7"
                     /ApEinfo_fwdcolor="#b7e6d7"
     CDS             complement(3138..4220)
                     /label="lacI"
                     /ApEinfo_revcolor="#d6b295"
                     /ApEinfo_fwdcolor="#d6b295"
ORIGIN
        1 attcaccacc ctgaattgac tctcttccgg gcgctatcat gccataccgc gaaaggtttt
       61 gcgccattcg atggtgtccg ggatctcgac gctctccctt atgCATTACT CGCATCCATT
      121 CTCAGGCTGT CTCGTCTCGT CTCTTCTAAT ACGACTCACT ATAGGGAGAT TCGTCTCCCA
      181 CTACATCCAC ATACTACCTC CTACTTACTA CTAAACTTCG GGTCGGCATG GCATGTGCAC
      241 CTCCTCGCGG TCCGACCTGG GCTACTTCGG TAGGCTAAGG CACAATCTGA TGTGTTTAGT
      301 GGTAAGTAGG AGGATATAAA TGAAACAGAA CAAAGAACAG TTAGTCAGTA AAGGTGAAGA
      361 ATTATTTACC GGTGTTGTAC CGATATTAGT CGAACTGGAC GGTGACGTAA ACGGACATAA
      421 GTTCTCTGTA AGTGGAGAAG GTGAAGGGGA TGCCACCTAC GGGAAATTGA CGCTGAAATT
      481 TATTTGCACG ACAGGGAAAC TGCCAGTCCC CTGGCCTACT CTGGTAACCA CACTTACGTG
      541 GGGGGTTCAG TGCTTTGCAC GCTATCCCGA CCATATGAAG CAGCACGATT TTTTCAAATC
      601 TGCGATGCCG GAGGGCTATG TGCAAGAACG GACCATTTTC TTTAAGGACG ATGGTAACTA
      661 TAAAACTCGC GCCGAAGTTA AATTTGAAGG TGACACTTTG GTCAACCGTA TAGAACTGAA
      721 GGGGATAGAT TTTAAGGAAG ATGGTAATAT CCTTGGTCAC AAGTTGGAAT ACAACTACAT
      781 CAGCGATAAT GTATACATCA CAGCCGACAA GCAAAAAAAC GGTATCAAAG CAAACTTCAA
      841 AATACGTCAC AACATCGAGG ACGGTGGAGT CCAGCTGGCC GACCACTACC AGCAGAACAC
      901 CCCAATAGGC GACGGACCTG TTCTTCTGCC AGACAACCAC TACCTTTCGA CTCAATCAAA
      961 GCTTTCAAAG GATCCTAACG AGAAACGGGA TCATATGGTG TTGCTTGAGT TCGTTACGGC
     1021 AGCTGGTATA ACCTTGGGGA TGGACGAACT TTACAAATAA TAAtagcata accccttggg
     1081 gcctctaaac gggtcttgag gggttttttg CCAGGATACA TAGATTACCA CAACTCCGAG
     1141 CCCTTCCACC ctgaaacctc aggcatttga gaagcacacg gtcacactgc ttccggtagt
     1201 caataaaccg gtaaaccagc aatagacata agcggctatt taacgaccct gccctgaacc
     1261 gacgacaagc tgacgaccgg gtctccgcaa gtggcacttt tcggggaaat gtgcgcggaa
     1321 cccctatttg tttatttttc taaatacatt caaatatgta tccgctcatg aattaattct
     1381 tagaaaaact catcgagcat caaatgaaac tgcaatttat tcatatcagg attatcaata
     1441 ccatattttt gaaaaagccg tttctgtaat gaaggagaaa actcaccgag gcagttccat
     1501 aggatggcaa gatcctggta tcggtctgcg attccgactc gtccaacatc aatacaacct
     1561 attaatttcc cctcgtcaaa aataaggtta tcaagtgaga aatcaccatg agtgacgact
     1621 gaatccggtg agaatggcaa aagtttatgc atttctttcc agacttgttc aacaggccag
     1681 ccattacgct cgtcatcaaa atcactcgca tcaaccaaac cgttattcat tcgtgattgc
     1741 gcctgagcga gacgaaatac gcggtcgctg ttaaaaggac aattacaaac aggaatcgaa
     1801 tgcaaccggc gcaggaacac tgccagcgca tcaacaatat tttcacctga atcaggatat
     1861 tcttctaata cctggaatgc tgttttcccg gggatcgcag tggtgagtaa ccatgcatca
     1921 tcaggagtac ggataaaatg cttgatggtc ggaagaggca taaattccgt cagccagttt
     1981 agtctgacca tctcatctgt aacatcattg gcaacgctac ctttgccatg tttcagaaac
     2041 aactctggcg catcgggctt cccatacaat cgatagattg tcgcacctga ttgcccgaca
     2101 ttatcgcgag cccatttata cccatataaa tcagcatcca tgttggaatt taatcgcggc
     2161 ctagagcaag acgtttcccg ttgaatatgg ctcatactct tcctttttca atattattga
     2221 agcatttatc agggttattg tctcatgagc ggatacatat ttgaatgtat ttagaaaaat
     2281 aaacaaatag gcatgctagc gcagaaacgt cctagaagat gccaggagga tacttagcag
     2341 agagacaata aggccggagc gaagccgttt ttccataggc tccgcccccc tgacgaacat
     2401 cacgaaatct gacgctcaaa tcagtggtgg cgaaacccga caggactata aagataccag
     2461 gcgtttcccc ctgatggctc cctcttgcgc tctcctgttc ccgtcctgcg gcgtccgtgt
     2521 tgtggtggag gctttaccca aatcaccacg tcccgttccg tgtagacagt tcgctccaag
     2581 ctgggctgtg tgcaagaacc ccccgttcag cccgactgct gcgccttatc cggtaactat
     2641 catcttgagt ccaacccgga aagacacgac aaaacgccac tggcagcagc cattggtaac
     2701 tgagaattag tggatttaga tatcgagagt cttgaagtgg tggcctaaca gaggctacac
     2761 tgaaaggaca gtatttggta tctgcgctcc actaaagcca gttaccaggt taagcagttc
     2821 cccaactgac ttaaccttcg atcaaaccgc ctccccaggc ggttttttcg tttacagagc
     2881 aggagattac gacgatcgta aaaggatctc aagaagatcc tttacggatt cccgacacca
     2941 tcactctaga tttcagtgca atttatctct tcaaatgtag cacctgaagt cagccccata
     3001 cgatataagt tgtaattctc atgttagtca tgccccgcgc ccaccggaag gagctgactg
     3061 ggttgaaggc tctcaagggc atcggtcgag atcccggtgc ctaatgagtg agctaactta
     3121 cattaattgc gttgcgctca ctgcccgctt tccagtcggg aaacctgtcg tgccagctgc
     3181 attaatgaat cggccaacgc gcggggagag gcggtttgcg tattgggcgc cagggtggtt
     3241 tttcttttca ccagtgagac gggcaacagc tgattgccct tcaccgcctg gccctgagag
     3301 agttgcagca agcggtccac gctggtttgc cccagcaggc gaaaatcctg tttgatggtg
     3361 gttaacggcg ggatataaca tgagctgtct tcggtatcgt cgtatcccac taccgagatg
     3421 tccgcaccaa cgcgcagccc ggactcggta atggcgcgca ttgcgcccag cgccatctga
     3481 tcgttggcaa ccagcatcgc agtgggaacg atgccctcat tcagcatttg catggtttgt
     3541 tgaaaaccgg acatggcact ccagtcgcct tcccgttccg ctatcggctg aatttgattg
     3601 cgagtgagat atttatgcca gccagccaga cgcagacgcg ccgagacaga acttaatggg
     3661 cccgctaaca gcgcgatttg ctggtgaccc aatgcgacca gatgctccac gcccagtcgc
     3721 gtaccgtctt catgggagaa aataatactg ttgatgggtg tctggtcaga gacatcaaga
     3781 aataacgccg gaacattagt gcaggcagct tccacagcaa tggcatcctg gtcatccagc
     3841 ggatagttaa tgatcagccc actgacgcgt tgcgcgagaa gattgtgcac cgccgcttta
     3901 caggcttcga cgccgcttcg ttctaccatc gacaccacca cgctggcacc cagttgatcg
     3961 gcgcgagatt taatcgccgc gacaatttgc gacggcgcgt gcagggccag actggaggtg
     4021 gcaacgccaa tcagcaacga ctgtttgccc gccagttgtt gtgccacgcg gttgggaatg
     4081 taattcagct ccgccatcgc cgcttccact ttttcccgcg ttttcgcaga aacgtggctg
     4141 gcctggttca ccacgcggga aacggtctga taagagacac cggcatactc tgcgacatcg
     4201 tataacgtta ctggtttcac
//
