# Supplementary material for: Genetically encoded RNA strand exchange circuits for programmable protein expression and computation in cells
Source: bioRxiv preprint, doi:10.1101/2025.09.24.678369, version 1 (2025-09-24)
Supplement: Plasmid GenBank files [file 678369_file04.zip › Supplementary File 2/pCOLA - (G_7s) Gu1rbs2 e2 s4 R3 CFP T7t.gb]

LOCUS       pCOLA_-_(G_7s)_G{u1,rbs 4235 bp ds-DNA     circular     21-SEP-2025
DEFINITION  .
FEATURES             Location/Qualifiers
     primer          32..55
                     /label="Duet_seq_fwd"
                     /note="sequence: cgctatcatgccataccgcgaaag"
                     /ApEinfo_revcolor="#faac61"
                     /ApEinfo_fwdcolor="#faac61"
     primer          complement(82..132)
                     /label="pDuet_BB_rev_ga4"
                     /note="sequence: GACAGTTAGCCCAGAGCAGCGTTAGACTTcataagggagagcgtcgagatc"
                     /ApEinfo_revcolor="#b1ff67"
                     /ApEinfo_fwdcolor="#b1ff67"
     primer          complement(114..132)
                     /label="ga4_rev"
                     /note="sequence: gacagttagcccagagcag"
                     /ApEinfo_revcolor="#c7b0e3"
                     /ApEinfo_fwdcolor="#c7b0e3"
     misc_feature    206..222
                     /label="T7 promoter"
                     /ApEinfo_revcolor="#9eafd2"
                     /ApEinfo_fwdcolor="#9eafd2"
     RBS             363..368
                     /label="RBS6s"
                     /ApEinfo_revcolor="#f58a5e"
                     /ApEinfo_fwdcolor="#f58a5e"
     primer          369..398
                     /label="THE_lkr_fwd"
                     /note="sequence: ATATAAATGAAACAGAACAAAGAACAGTTA"
                     /ApEinfo_revcolor="#75c6a9"
                     /ApEinfo_fwdcolor="#75c6a9"
     CDS             396..1118
                     /label="Translation 396-1118"
                     /translation="LVSKGEELFTGVVPILVELDGDVNGHKFSVSGEGEGDATYGKLTLKFICTTGKLPVPWPTLVTTLTWGVQCFARYPDHMKQHDFFKSAMPEGYVQERTIFFKDDGNYKTRAEVKFEGDTLVNRIELKGIDFKEDGNILGHKLEYNYISDNVYITADKQKNGIKANFKIRHNIEDGGVQLADHYQQNTPIGDGPVLLPDNHYLSTQSKLSKDPNEKRDHMVLLEFVTAAGITLGMDELYK**"
     misc_feature    396..1118
                     /label="sCFP3A_2tta"
     primer          complement(1119..1122)
                     /label="T7\Terminator\primer"
                     /ApEinfo_revcolor="#ffef86"
                     /ApEinfo_fwdcolor="#ffef86"
     terminator      1119..1165
                     /label="T7\Terminator"
                     /ApEinfo_revcolor="#f8d3a9"
                     /ApEinfo_fwdcolor="#f8d3a9"
     primer          1136..1155
                     /label="Duet_BB_T7t_fwd"
                     /note="sequence: gcctctaaacgggtcttgag"
                     /ApEinfo_revcolor="#c7b0e3"
                     /ApEinfo_fwdcolor="#c7b0e3"
     primer          1166..1190
                     /label="pDuet_BB_ds_fwd"
                     /note="sequence: ctgaaacctcaggcatttgagaagc"
                     /ApEinfo_revcolor="#b1ff67"
                     /ApEinfo_fwdcolor="#b1ff67"
     primer          complement(1195..1217)
                     /label="Duet_seq_rev"
                     /note="sequence: tgactaccggaagcagtgtgacc"
                     /ApEinfo_revcolor="#c6c9d1"
                     /ApEinfo_fwdcolor="#c6c9d1"
     CDS             complement(1395..2210)
                     /label="Kan"
                     /ApEinfo_revcolor="#f58a5e"
                     /ApEinfo_fwdcolor="#f58a5e"
     primer          complement(1404..1438)
                     /label="RSF_kanR_rev"
                     /note="sequence: tgaataaattgcagtttcatttgatgctcgatgag"
                     /ApEinfo_revcolor="#84b0dc"
                     /ApEinfo_fwdcolor="#84b0dc"
     RBS             complement(2216..2220)
                     /label="RBS"
                     /ApEinfo_revcolor="#ffef86"
                     /ApEinfo_fwdcolor="#ffef86"
     -10_signal      complement(2252..2258)
                     /label="-10\Ap"
                     /ApEinfo_revcolor="#9eafd2"
                     /ApEinfo_fwdcolor="#9eafd2"
     -35_signal      complement(2275..2280)
                     /label="-35\Ap"
                     /ApEinfo_revcolor="#b1ff67"
                     /ApEinfo_fwdcolor="#b1ff67"
     rep_origin      2320..2955
                     /label="ColA\ori"
                     /ApEinfo_revcolor="#b7e6d7"
                     /ApEinfo_fwdcolor="#b7e6d7"
     CDS             complement(3153..4235)
                     /label="lacI"
                     /ApEinfo_revcolor="#d6b295"
                     /ApEinfo_fwdcolor="#d6b295"
ORIGIN
        1 attcaccacc ctgaattgac tctcttccgg gcgctatcat gccataccgc gaaaggtttt
       61 gcgccattcg atggtgtccg ggatctcgac gctctccctt atgaagtcta acgctgctct
      121 gggctaactg tccgcatcta gacttaactg agatattacc atagatgact agccattcct
      181 ctagatacta cgactagcat acTTCTAATA CGACTCACTA TAGGGAGATT CGTCTCCCAC
      241 TACATCCACA TACTACCTCC TTTTTACTTC ACATTCGGGT CGGCATGGCA TGTGCACCTC
      301 CTCGCGGTCC GACCTGGGCT ACTTCGGTAG GCTAAGGCAC AATCTGATGT TGTGAAGTGA
      361 AAAGGAGGAT ATAAATGAAA CAGAACAAAG AACAGTTAGT CAGTAAAGGT GAAGAATTAT
      421 TTACCGGTGT TGTACCGATA TTAGTCGAAC TGGACGGTGA CGTAAACGGA CATAAGTTCT
      481 CTGTAAGTGG AGAAGGTGAA GGGGATGCCA CCTACGGGAA ATTGACGCTG AAATTTATTT
      541 GCACGACAGG GAAACTGCCA GTCCCCTGGC CTACTCTGGT AACCACACTT ACGTGGGGGG
      601 TTCAGTGCTT TGCACGCTAT CCCGACCATA TGAAGCAGCA CGATTTTTTC AAATCTGCGA
      661 TGCCGGAGGG CTATGTGCAA GAACGGACCA TTTTCTTTAA GGACGATGGT AACTATAAAA
      721 CTCGCGCCGA AGTTAAATTT GAAGGTGACA CTTTGGTCAA CCGTATAGAA CTGAAGGGGA
      781 TAGATTTTAA GGAAGATGGT AATATCCTTG GTCACAAGTT GGAATACAAC TACATCAGCG
      841 ATAATGTATA CATCACAGCC GACAAGCAAA AAAACGGTAT CAAAGCAAAC TTCAAAATAC
      901 GTCACAACAT CGAGGACGGT GGAGTCCAGC TGGCCGACCA CTACCAGCAG AACACCCCAA
      961 TAGGCGACGG ACCTGTTCTT CTGCCAGACA ACCACTACCT TTCGACTCAA TCAAAGCTTT
     1021 CAAAGGATCC TAACGAGAAA CGGGATCATA TGGTGTTGCT TGAGTTCGTT ACGGCAGCTG
     1081 GTATAACCTT GGGGATGGAC GAACTTTACA AATAATAAta gcataacccc ttggggcctc
     1141 taaacgggtc ttgaggggtt ttttgctgaa acctcaggca tttgagaagc acacggtcac
     1201 actgcttccg gtagtcaata aaccggtaaa ccagcaatag acataagcgg ctatttaacg
     1261 accctgccct gaaccgacga caagctgacg accgggtctc cgcaagtggc acttttcggg
     1321 gaaatgtgcg cggaacccct atttgtttat ttttctaaat acattcaaat atgtatccgc
     1381 tcatgaatta attcttagaa aaactcatcg agcatcaaat gaaactgcaa tttattcata
     1441 tcaggattat caataccata tttttgaaaa agccgtttct gtaatgaagg agaaaactca
     1501 ccgaggcagt tccataggat ggcaagatcc tggtatcggt ctgcgattcc gactcgtcca
     1561 acatcaatac aacctattaa tttcccctcg tcaaaaataa ggttatcaag tgagaaatca
     1621 ccatgagtga cgactgaatc cggtgagaat ggcaaaagtt tatgcatttc tttccagact
     1681 tgttcaacag gccagccatt acgctcgtca tcaaaatcac tcgcatcaac caaaccgtta
     1741 ttcattcgtg attgcgcctg agcgagacga aatacgcggt cgctgttaaa aggacaatta
     1801 caaacaggaa tcgaatgcaa ccggcgcagg aacactgcca gcgcatcaac aatattttca
     1861 cctgaatcag gatattcttc taatacctgg aatgctgttt tcccggggat cgcagtggtg
     1921 agtaaccatg catcatcagg agtacggata aaatgcttga tggtcggaag aggcataaat
     1981 tccgtcagcc agtttagtct gaccatctca tctgtaacat cattggcaac gctacctttg
     2041 ccatgtttca gaaacaactc tggcgcatcg ggcttcccat acaatcgata gattgtcgca
     2101 cctgattgcc cgacattatc gcgagcccat ttatacccat ataaatcagc atccatgttg
     2161 gaatttaatc gcggcctaga gcaagacgtt tcccgttgaa tatggctcat actcttcctt
     2221 tttcaatatt attgaagcat ttatcagggt tattgtctca tgagcggata catatttgaa
     2281 tgtatttaga aaaataaaca aataggcatg ctagcgcaga aacgtcctag aagatgccag
     2341 gaggatactt agcagagaga caataaggcc ggagcgaagc cgtttttcca taggctccgc
     2401 ccccctgacg aacatcacga aatctgacgc tcaaatcagt ggtggcgaaa cccgacagga
     2461 ctataaagat accaggcgtt tccccctgat ggctccctct tgcgctctcc tgttcccgtc
     2521 ctgcggcgtc cgtgttgtgg tggaggcttt acccaaatca ccacgtcccg ttccgtgtag
     2581 acagttcgct ccaagctggg ctgtgtgcaa gaaccccccg ttcagcccga ctgctgcgcc
     2641 ttatccggta actatcatct tgagtccaac ccggaaagac acgacaaaac gccactggca
     2701 gcagccattg gtaactgaga attagtggat ttagatatcg agagtcttga agtggtggcc
     2761 taacagaggc tacactgaaa ggacagtatt tggtatctgc gctccactaa agccagttac
     2821 caggttaagc agttccccaa ctgacttaac cttcgatcaa accgcctccc caggcggttt
     2881 tttcgtttac agagcaggag attacgacga tcgtaaaagg atctcaagaa gatcctttac
     2941 ggattcccga caccatcact ctagatttca gtgcaattta tctcttcaaa tgtagcacct
     3001 gaagtcagcc ccatacgata taagttgtaa ttctcatgtt agtcatgccc cgcgcccacc
     3061 ggaaggagct gactgggttg aaggctctca agggcatcgg tcgagatccc ggtgcctaat
     3121 gagtgagcta acttacatta attgcgttgc gctcactgcc cgctttccag tcgggaaacc
     3181 tgtcgtgcca gctgcattaa tgaatcggcc aacgcgcggg gagaggcggt ttgcgtattg
     3241 ggcgccaggg tggtttttct tttcaccagt gagacgggca acagctgatt gcccttcacc
     3301 gcctggccct gagagagttg cagcaagcgg tccacgctgg tttgccccag caggcgaaaa
     3361 tcctgtttga tggtggttaa cggcgggata taacatgagc tgtcttcggt atcgtcgtat
     3421 cccactaccg agatgtccgc accaacgcgc agcccggact cggtaatggc gcgcattgcg
     3481 cccagcgcca tctgatcgtt ggcaaccagc atcgcagtgg gaacgatgcc ctcattcagc
     3541 atttgcatgg tttgttgaaa accggacatg gcactccagt cgccttcccg ttccgctatc
     3601 ggctgaattt gattgcgagt gagatattta tgccagccag ccagacgcag acgcgccgag
     3661 acagaactta atgggcccgc taacagcgcg atttgctggt gacccaatgc gaccagatgc
     3721 tccacgccca gtcgcgtacc gtcttcatgg gagaaaataa tactgttgat gggtgtctgg
     3781 tcagagacat caagaaataa cgccggaaca ttagtgcagg cagcttccac agcaatggca
     3841 tcctggtcat ccagcggata gttaatgatc agcccactga cgcgttgcgc gagaagattg
     3901 tgcaccgccg ctttacaggc ttcgacgccg cttcgttcta ccatcgacac caccacgctg
     3961 gcacccagtt gatcggcgcg agatttaatc gccgcgacaa tttgcgacgg cgcgtgcagg
     4021 gccagactgg aggtggcaac gccaatcagc aacgactgtt tgcccgccag ttgttgtgcc
     4081 acgcggttgg gaatgtaatt cagctccgcc atcgccgctt ccactttttc ccgcgttttc
     4141 gcagaaacgt ggctggcctg gttcaccacg cgggaaacgg tctgataaga gacaccggca
     4201 tactctgcga catcgtataa cgttactggt ttcac
//
