# Supplementary material for: Genetically encoded RNA strand exchange circuits for programmable protein expression and computation in cells
Source: bioRxiv preprint, doi:10.1101/2025.09.24.678369, version 1 (2025-09-24)
Supplement: Plasmid GenBank files [file 678369_file04.zip › Supplementary File 2/pCOLA - (G_9) Gu1rbs2 s10u R3 CFP T7t.gb]

LOCUS       pCOLA_-_(G_9)_G{u1,rbs2 4237 bp ds-DNA     circular     21-SEP-2025
DEFINITION  .
FEATURES             Location/Qualifiers
     primer          32..55
                     /label="Duet_seq_fwd"
                     /note="sequence: cgctatcatgccataccgcgaaag"
                     /ApEinfo_revcolor="#faac61"
                     /ApEinfo_fwdcolor="#faac61"
     primer          complement(82..132)
                     /label="pDuet_BB_rev_ga4"
                     /note="sequence: GACAGTTAGCCCAGAGCAGCGTTAGACTTcataagggagagcgtcgagatc"
                     /ApEinfo_revcolor="#b1ff67"
                     /ApEinfo_fwdcolor="#b1ff67"
     primer          complement(114..132)
                     /label="ga4_rev"
                     /note="sequence: gacagttagcccagagcag"
                     /ApEinfo_revcolor="#c7b0e3"
                     /ApEinfo_fwdcolor="#c7b0e3"
     misc_feature    206..222
                     /label="T7 promoter"
                     /ApEinfo_revcolor="#9eafd2"
                     /ApEinfo_fwdcolor="#9eafd2"
     misc_feature    275..338
                     /label="HDV R3"
                     /ApEinfo_revcolor="#9eafd2"
                     /ApEinfo_fwdcolor="#9eafd2"
     primer          complement(293..311)
                     /label="G2U_RoR3_revUS"
                     /note="sequence: GTCGGACCGCGAGGAGGTG"
                     /ApEinfo_revcolor="#c7b0e3"
                     /ApEinfo_fwdcolor="#c7b0e3"
     primer          complement(312..335)
                     /label="G2U_RoR3_rev"
                     /note="sequence: CCTTAACCTACCGAAGTAGCCCAG"
                     /ApEinfo_revcolor="#ff9ccd"
                     /ApEinfo_fwdcolor="#ff9ccd"
     primer          312..338
                     /label="G2U_R3_fwd"
                     /note="sequence: CTGGGCTACTTCGGTAGGTTAAGGCAC"
                     /ApEinfo_revcolor="#75c6a9"
                     /ApEinfo_fwdcolor="#75c6a9"
     RBS             365..370
                     /label="RBS6s"
                     /ApEinfo_revcolor="#f58a5e"
                     /ApEinfo_fwdcolor="#f58a5e"
     primer          371..400
                     /label="THE_lkr_fwd"
                     /note="sequence: ATATAAATGAAACAGAACAAAGAACAGTTA"
                     /ApEinfo_revcolor="#75c6a9"
                     /ApEinfo_fwdcolor="#75c6a9"
     CDS             398..1120
                     /label="Translation 398-1120"
                     /translation="LVSKGEELFTGVVPILVELDGDVNGHKFSVSGEGEGDATYGKLTLKFICTTGKLPVPWPTLVTTLTWGVQCFARYPDHMKQHDFFKSAMPEGYVQERTIFFKDDGNYKTRAEVKFEGDTLVNRIELKGIDFKEDGNILGHKLEYNYISDNVYITADKQKNGIKANFKIRHNIEDGGVQLADHYQQNTPIGDGPVLLPDNHYLSTQSKLSKDPNEKRDHMVLLEFVTAAGITLGMDELYK**"
     misc_feature    398..1120
                     /label="sCFP3A_2tta"
     primer          complement(1121..1124)
                     /label="T7\Terminator\primer"
                     /ApEinfo_revcolor="#ffef86"
                     /ApEinfo_fwdcolor="#ffef86"
     terminator      1121..1167
                     /label="T7\Terminator"
                     /ApEinfo_revcolor="#f8d3a9"
                     /ApEinfo_fwdcolor="#f8d3a9"
     primer          1138..1157
                     /label="Duet_BB_T7t_fwd"
                     /note="sequence: gcctctaaacgggtcttgag"
                     /ApEinfo_revcolor="#c7b0e3"
                     /ApEinfo_fwdcolor="#c7b0e3"
     primer          1168..1192
                     /label="pDuet_BB_ds_fwd"
                     /note="sequence: ctgaaacctcaggcatttgagaagc"
                     /ApEinfo_revcolor="#b1ff67"
                     /ApEinfo_fwdcolor="#b1ff67"
     primer          complement(1197..1219)
                     /label="Duet_seq_rev"
                     /note="sequence: tgactaccggaagcagtgtgacc"
                     /ApEinfo_revcolor="#c6c9d1"
                     /ApEinfo_fwdcolor="#c6c9d1"
     CDS             complement(1397..2212)
                     /label="Kan"
                     /ApEinfo_revcolor="#f58a5e"
                     /ApEinfo_fwdcolor="#f58a5e"
     primer          complement(1406..1440)
                     /label="RSF_kanR_rev"
                     /note="sequence: tgaataaattgcagtttcatttgatgctcgatgag"
                     /ApEinfo_revcolor="#84b0dc"
                     /ApEinfo_fwdcolor="#84b0dc"
     RBS             complement(2218..2222)
                     /label="RBS"
                     /ApEinfo_revcolor="#ffef86"
                     /ApEinfo_fwdcolor="#ffef86"
     -10_signal      complement(2254..2260)
                     /label="-10\Ap"
                     /ApEinfo_revcolor="#9eafd2"
                     /ApEinfo_fwdcolor="#9eafd2"
     -35_signal      complement(2277..2282)
                     /label="-35\Ap"
                     /ApEinfo_revcolor="#b1ff67"
                     /ApEinfo_fwdcolor="#b1ff67"
     rep_origin      2322..2957
                     /label="ColA\ori"
                     /ApEinfo_revcolor="#b7e6d7"
                     /ApEinfo_fwdcolor="#b7e6d7"
     CDS             complement(3155..4237)
                     /label="lacI"
                     /ApEinfo_revcolor="#d6b295"
                     /ApEinfo_fwdcolor="#d6b295"
ORIGIN
        1 attcaccacc ctgaattgac tctcttccgg gcgctatcat gccataccgc gaaaggtttt
       61 gcgccattcg atggtgtccg ggatctcgac gctctccctt atgaagtcta acgctgctct
      121 gggctaactg tccgcatcta gacttaactg agatattacc atagatgact agccattcct
      181 ctagatacta cgactagcat acTTCTAATA CGACTCACTA TAGGGAGATT CGTCTCCCAC
      241 TACATCCACA TACTACCTCC TTTACTTCAC ATTCGGGTCG GCATGGCATG TGCACCTCCT
      301 CGCGGTCCGA CCTGGGCTAC TTCGGTAGGC TAAGGCACAG ATAGAGTATG ATGTTGTGAA
      361 GTGAAGGAGG ATATAAATGA AACAGAACAA AGAACAGTTA GTCAGTAAAG GTGAAGAATT
      421 ATTTACCGGT GTTGTACCGA TATTAGTCGA ACTGGACGGT GACGTAAACG GACATAAGTT
      481 CTCTGTAAGT GGAGAAGGTG AAGGGGATGC CACCTACGGG AAATTGACGC TGAAATTTAT
      541 TTGCACGACA GGGAAACTGC CAGTCCCCTG GCCTACTCTG GTAACCACAC TTACGTGGGG
      601 GGTTCAGTGC TTTGCACGCT ATCCCGACCA TATGAAGCAG CACGATTTTT TCAAATCTGC
      661 GATGCCGGAG GGCTATGTGC AAGAACGGAC CATTTTCTTT AAGGACGATG GTAACTATAA
      721 AACTCGCGCC GAAGTTAAAT TTGAAGGTGA CACTTTGGTC AACCGTATAG AACTGAAGGG
      781 GATAGATTTT AAGGAAGATG GTAATATCCT TGGTCACAAG TTGGAATACA ACTACATCAG
      841 CGATAATGTA TACATCACAG CCGACAAGCA AAAAAACGGT ATCAAAGCAA ACTTCAAAAT
      901 ACGTCACAAC ATCGAGGACG GTGGAGTCCA GCTGGCCGAC CACTACCAGC AGAACACCCC
      961 AATAGGCGAC GGACCTGTTC TTCTGCCAGA CAACCACTAC CTTTCGACTC AATCAAAGCT
     1021 TTCAAAGGAT CCTAACGAGA AACGGGATCA TATGGTGTTG CTTGAGTTCG TTACGGCAGC
     1081 TGGTATAACC TTGGGGATGG ACGAACTTTA CAAATAATAA tagcataacc ccttggggcc
     1141 tctaaacggg tcttgagggg ttttttgctg aaacctcagg catttgagaa gcacacggtc
     1201 acactgcttc cggtagtcaa taaaccggta aaccagcaat agacataagc ggctatttaa
     1261 cgaccctgcc ctgaaccgac gacaagctga cgaccgggtc tccgcaagtg gcacttttcg
     1321 gggaaatgtg cgcggaaccc ctatttgttt atttttctaa atacattcaa atatgtatcc
     1381 gctcatgaat taattcttag aaaaactcat cgagcatcaa atgaaactgc aatttattca
     1441 tatcaggatt atcaatacca tatttttgaa aaagccgttt ctgtaatgaa ggagaaaact
     1501 caccgaggca gttccatagg atggcaagat cctggtatcg gtctgcgatt ccgactcgtc
     1561 caacatcaat acaacctatt aatttcccct cgtcaaaaat aaggttatca agtgagaaat
     1621 caccatgagt gacgactgaa tccggtgaga atggcaaaag tttatgcatt tctttccaga
     1681 cttgttcaac aggccagcca ttacgctcgt catcaaaatc actcgcatca accaaaccgt
     1741 tattcattcg tgattgcgcc tgagcgagac gaaatacgcg gtcgctgtta aaaggacaat
     1801 tacaaacagg aatcgaatgc aaccggcgca ggaacactgc cagcgcatca acaatatttt
     1861 cacctgaatc aggatattct tctaatacct ggaatgctgt tttcccgggg atcgcagtgg
     1921 tgagtaacca tgcatcatca ggagtacgga taaaatgctt gatggtcgga agaggcataa
     1981 attccgtcag ccagtttagt ctgaccatct catctgtaac atcattggca acgctacctt
     2041 tgccatgttt cagaaacaac tctggcgcat cgggcttccc atacaatcga tagattgtcg
     2101 cacctgattg cccgacatta tcgcgagccc atttataccc atataaatca gcatccatgt
     2161 tggaatttaa tcgcggccta gagcaagacg tttcccgttg aatatggctc atactcttcc
     2221 tttttcaata ttattgaagc atttatcagg gttattgtct catgagcgga tacatatttg
     2281 aatgtattta gaaaaataaa caaataggca tgctagcgca gaaacgtcct agaagatgcc
     2341 aggaggatac ttagcagaga gacaataagg ccggagcgaa gccgtttttc cataggctcc
     2401 gcccccctga cgaacatcac gaaatctgac gctcaaatca gtggtggcga aacccgacag
     2461 gactataaag ataccaggcg tttccccctg atggctccct cttgcgctct cctgttcccg
     2521 tcctgcggcg tccgtgttgt ggtggaggct ttacccaaat caccacgtcc cgttccgtgt
     2581 agacagttcg ctccaagctg ggctgtgtgc aagaaccccc cgttcagccc gactgctgcg
     2641 ccttatccgg taactatcat cttgagtcca acccggaaag acacgacaaa acgccactgg
     2701 cagcagccat tggtaactga gaattagtgg atttagatat cgagagtctt gaagtggtgg
     2761 cctaacagag gctacactga aaggacagta tttggtatct gcgctccact aaagccagtt
     2821 accaggttaa gcagttcccc aactgactta accttcgatc aaaccgcctc cccaggcggt
     2881 tttttcgttt acagagcagg agattacgac gatcgtaaaa ggatctcaag aagatccttt
     2941 acggattccc gacaccatca ctctagattt cagtgcaatt tatctcttca aatgtagcac
     3001 ctgaagtcag ccccatacga tataagttgt aattctcatg ttagtcatgc cccgcgccca
     3061 ccggaaggag ctgactgggt tgaaggctct caagggcatc ggtcgagatc ccggtgccta
     3121 atgagtgagc taacttacat taattgcgtt gcgctcactg cccgctttcc agtcgggaaa
     3181 cctgtcgtgc cagctgcatt aatgaatcgg ccaacgcgcg gggagaggcg gtttgcgtat
     3241 tgggcgccag ggtggttttt cttttcacca gtgagacggg caacagctga ttgcccttca
     3301 ccgcctggcc ctgagagagt tgcagcaagc ggtccacgct ggtttgcccc agcaggcgaa
     3361 aatcctgttt gatggtggtt aacggcggga tataacatga gctgtcttcg gtatcgtcgt
     3421 atcccactac cgagatgtcc gcaccaacgc gcagcccgga ctcggtaatg gcgcgcattg
     3481 cgcccagcgc catctgatcg ttggcaacca gcatcgcagt gggaacgatg ccctcattca
     3541 gcatttgcat ggtttgttga aaaccggaca tggcactcca gtcgccttcc cgttccgcta
     3601 tcggctgaat ttgattgcga gtgagatatt tatgccagcc agccagacgc agacgcgccg
     3661 agacagaact taatgggccc gctaacagcg cgatttgctg gtgacccaat gcgaccagat
     3721 gctccacgcc cagtcgcgta ccgtcttcat gggagaaaat aatactgttg atgggtgtct
     3781 ggtcagagac atcaagaaat aacgccggaa cattagtgca ggcagcttcc acagcaatgg
     3841 catcctggtc atccagcgga tagttaatga tcagcccact gacgcgttgc gcgagaagat
     3901 tgtgcaccgc cgctttacag gcttcgacgc cgcttcgttc taccatcgac accaccacgc
     3961 tggcacccag ttgatcggcg cgagatttaa tcgccgcgac aatttgcgac ggcgcgtgca
     4021 gggccagact ggaggtggca acgccaatca gcaacgactg tttgcccgcc agttgttgtg
     4081 ccacgcggtt gggaatgtaa ttcagctccg ccatcgccgc ttccactttt tcccgcgttt
     4141 tcgcagaaac gtggctggcc tggttcacca cgcgggaaac ggtctgataa gagacaccgg
     4201 catactctgc gacatcgtat aacgttactg gtttcac
//
