# Supplementary material for: Genetically encoded RNA strand exchange circuits for programmable protein expression and computation in cells
Source: bioRxiv preprint, doi:10.1101/2025.09.24.678369, version 1 (2025-09-24)
Supplement: Plasmid GenBank files [file 678369_file04.zip › Supplementary File 2/pCOLA - (U_1) Uu1rbs2 s4u R3 CFP T7t.gb]

LOCUS       pCOLA_-_(U_1)_U{u1,rbs2 4231 bp ds-DNA     circular     21-SEP-2025
DEFINITION  .
FEATURES             Location/Qualifiers
     primer          32..55
                     /label="Duet_seq_fwd"
                     /note="sequence: cgctatcatgccataccgcgaaag"
                     /ApEinfo_revcolor="#faac61"
                     /ApEinfo_fwdcolor="#faac61"
     primer          complement(82..132)
                     /label="pDuet_BB_rev_ga4"
                     /note="sequence: GACAGTTAGCCCAGAGCAGCGTTAGACTTcataagggagagcgtcgagatc"
                     /ApEinfo_revcolor="#b1ff67"
                     /ApEinfo_fwdcolor="#b1ff67"
     primer          complement(114..132)
                     /label="ga4_rev"
                     /note="sequence: gacagttagcccagagcag"
                     /ApEinfo_revcolor="#c7b0e3"
                     /ApEinfo_fwdcolor="#c7b0e3"
     misc_feature    206..222
                     /label="T7 promoter"
                     /ApEinfo_revcolor="#9eafd2"
                     /ApEinfo_fwdcolor="#9eafd2"
     misc_feature    275..338
                     /label="HDV R3"
                     /ApEinfo_revcolor="#9eafd2"
                     /ApEinfo_fwdcolor="#9eafd2"
     primer          complement(293..311)
                     /label="G2U_RoR3_revUS"
                     /note="sequence: GTCGGACCGCGAGGAGGTG"
                     /ApEinfo_revcolor="#c7b0e3"
                     /ApEinfo_fwdcolor="#c7b0e3"
     primer          308..344
                     /label="R3_G6u_s4w_trc_fwd"
                     /note="sequence: CTGGGCTACTTCGGTAGGCTAAGGCACTTACTGATGT"
                     /ApEinfo_revcolor="#85dae9"
                     /ApEinfo_fwdcolor="#85dae9"
     primer          complement(312..335)
                     /label="G2U_RoR3_rev"
                     /note="sequence: CCTTAACCTACCGAAGTAGCCCAG"
                     /ApEinfo_revcolor="#ff9ccd"
                     /ApEinfo_fwdcolor="#ff9ccd"
     primer          312..338
                     /label="G2U_R3_fwd"
                     /note="sequence: CTGGGCTACTTCGGTAGGTTAAGGCAC"
                     /ApEinfo_revcolor="#75c6a9"
                     /ApEinfo_fwdcolor="#75c6a9"
     RBS             359..364
                     /label="RBS6s"
                     /ApEinfo_revcolor="#f58a5e"
                     /ApEinfo_fwdcolor="#f58a5e"
     primer          365..394
                     /label="THE_lkr_fwd"
                     /note="sequence: ATATAAATGAAACAGAACAAAGAACAGTTA"
                     /ApEinfo_revcolor="#75c6a9"
                     /ApEinfo_fwdcolor="#75c6a9"
     CDS             392..1114
                     /label="Translation 392-1114"
                     /translation="LVSKGEELFTGVVPILVELDGDVNGHKFSVSGEGEGDATYGKLTLKFICTTGKLPVPWPTLVTTLTWGVQCFARYPDHMKQHDFFKSAMPEGYVQERTIFFKDDGNYKTRAEVKFEGDTLVNRIELKGIDFKEDGNILGHKLEYNYISDNVYITADKQKNGIKANFKIRHNIEDGGVQLADHYQQNTPIGDGPVLLPDNHYLSTQSKLSKDPNEKRDHMVLLEFVTAAGITLGMDELYK**"
     misc_feature    392..1114
                     /label="sCFP3A_2tta"
     primer          complement(1115..1118)
                     /label="T7\Terminator\primer"
                     /ApEinfo_revcolor="#ffef86"
                     /ApEinfo_fwdcolor="#ffef86"
     terminator      1115..1161
                     /label="T7\Terminator"
                     /ApEinfo_revcolor="#f8d3a9"
                     /ApEinfo_fwdcolor="#f8d3a9"
     primer          1132..1151
                     /label="Duet_BB_T7t_fwd"
                     /note="sequence: gcctctaaacgggtcttgag"
                     /ApEinfo_revcolor="#c7b0e3"
                     /ApEinfo_fwdcolor="#c7b0e3"
     primer          1162..1186
                     /label="pDuet_BB_ds_fwd"
                     /note="sequence: ctgaaacctcaggcatttgagaagc"
                     /ApEinfo_revcolor="#b1ff67"
                     /ApEinfo_fwdcolor="#b1ff67"
     primer          complement(1191..1213)
                     /label="Duet_seq_rev"
                     /note="sequence: tgactaccggaagcagtgtgacc"
                     /ApEinfo_revcolor="#c6c9d1"
                     /ApEinfo_fwdcolor="#c6c9d1"
     CDS             complement(1391..2206)
                     /label="Kan"
                     /ApEinfo_revcolor="#f58a5e"
                     /ApEinfo_fwdcolor="#f58a5e"
     primer          complement(1400..1434)
                     /label="RSF_kanR_rev"
                     /note="sequence: tgaataaattgcagtttcatttgatgctcgatgag"
                     /ApEinfo_revcolor="#84b0dc"
                     /ApEinfo_fwdcolor="#84b0dc"
     RBS             complement(2212..2216)
                     /label="RBS"
                     /ApEinfo_revcolor="#ffef86"
                     /ApEinfo_fwdcolor="#ffef86"
     -10_signal      complement(2248..2254)
                     /label="-10\Ap"
                     /ApEinfo_revcolor="#9eafd2"
                     /ApEinfo_fwdcolor="#9eafd2"
     -35_signal      complement(2271..2276)
                     /label="-35\Ap"
                     /ApEinfo_revcolor="#b1ff67"
                     /ApEinfo_fwdcolor="#b1ff67"
     rep_origin      2316..2951
                     /label="ColA\ori"
                     /ApEinfo_revcolor="#b7e6d7"
                     /ApEinfo_fwdcolor="#b7e6d7"
     CDS             complement(3149..4231)
                     /label="lacI"
                     /ApEinfo_revcolor="#d6b295"
                     /ApEinfo_fwdcolor="#d6b295"
ORIGIN
        1 attcaccacc ctgaattgac tctcttccgg gcgctatcat gccataccgc gaaaggtttt
       61 gcgccattcg atggtgtccg ggatctcgac gctctccctt atgaagtcta acgctgctct
      121 gggctaactg tccgcatcta gacttaactg agatattacc atagatgact agccattcct
      181 ctagatacta cgactagcat acTTCTAATA CGACTCACTA TAGGGAGATT CGTCTCCCAC
      241 TACATCCACA TACTACCTCC TTTACTTCAC ATTCGGGTCG GCATGGCATG TGCACCTCCT
      301 CGCGGTCCGA CCTGGGCTAC TTCGGTAGGT TAAGGCACAG TATGATGTTG TGAAGTGAAG
      361 GAGGATATAA ATGAAACAGA ACAAAGAACA GTTAGTCAGT AAAGGTGAAG AATTATTTAC
      421 CGGTGTTGTA CCGATATTAG TCGAACTGGA CGGTGACGTA AACGGACATA AGTTCTCTGT
      481 AAGTGGAGAA GGTGAAGGGG ATGCCACCTA CGGGAAATTG ACGCTGAAAT TTATTTGCAC
      541 GACAGGGAAA CTGCCAGTCC CCTGGCCTAC TCTGGTAACC ACACTTACGT GGGGGGTTCA
      601 GTGCTTTGCA CGCTATCCCG ACCATATGAA GCAGCACGAT TTTTTCAAAT CTGCGATGCC
      661 GGAGGGCTAT GTGCAAGAAC GGACCATTTT CTTTAAGGAC GATGGTAACT ATAAAACTCG
      721 CGCCGAAGTT AAATTTGAAG GTGACACTTT GGTCAACCGT ATAGAACTGA AGGGGATAGA
      781 TTTTAAGGAA GATGGTAATA TCCTTGGTCA CAAGTTGGAA TACAACTACA TCAGCGATAA
      841 TGTATACATC ACAGCCGACA AGCAAAAAAA CGGTATCAAA GCAAACTTCA AAATACGTCA
      901 CAACATCGAG GACGGTGGAG TCCAGCTGGC CGACCACTAC CAGCAGAACA CCCCAATAGG
      961 CGACGGACCT GTTCTTCTGC CAGACAACCA CTACCTTTCG ACTCAATCAA AGCTTTCAAA
     1021 GGATCCTAAC GAGAAACGGG ATCATATGGT GTTGCTTGAG TTCGTTACGG CAGCTGGTAT
     1081 AACCTTGGGG ATGGACGAAC TTTACAAATA ATAAtagcat aaccccttgg ggcctctaaa
     1141 cgggtcttga ggggtttttt gctgaaacct caggcatttg agaagcacac ggtcacactg
     1201 cttccggtag tcaataaacc ggtaaaccag caatagacat aagcggctat ttaacgaccc
     1261 tgccctgaac cgacgacaag ctgacgaccg ggtctccgca agtggcactt ttcggggaaa
     1321 tgtgcgcgga acccctattt gtttattttt ctaaatacat tcaaatatgt atccgctcat
     1381 gaattaattc ttagaaaaac tcatcgagca tcaaatgaaa ctgcaattta ttcatatcag
     1441 gattatcaat accatatttt tgaaaaagcc gtttctgtaa tgaaggagaa aactcaccga
     1501 ggcagttcca taggatggca agatcctggt atcggtctgc gattccgact cgtccaacat
     1561 caatacaacc tattaatttc ccctcgtcaa aaataaggtt atcaagtgag aaatcaccat
     1621 gagtgacgac tgaatccggt gagaatggca aaagtttatg catttctttc cagacttgtt
     1681 caacaggcca gccattacgc tcgtcatcaa aatcactcgc atcaaccaaa ccgttattca
     1741 ttcgtgattg cgcctgagcg agacgaaata cgcggtcgct gttaaaagga caattacaaa
     1801 caggaatcga atgcaaccgg cgcaggaaca ctgccagcgc atcaacaata ttttcacctg
     1861 aatcaggata ttcttctaat acctggaatg ctgttttccc ggggatcgca gtggtgagta
     1921 accatgcatc atcaggagta cggataaaat gcttgatggt cggaagaggc ataaattccg
     1981 tcagccagtt tagtctgacc atctcatctg taacatcatt ggcaacgcta cctttgccat
     2041 gtttcagaaa caactctggc gcatcgggct tcccatacaa tcgatagatt gtcgcacctg
     2101 attgcccgac attatcgcga gcccatttat acccatataa atcagcatcc atgttggaat
     2161 ttaatcgcgg cctagagcaa gacgtttccc gttgaatatg gctcatactc ttcctttttc
     2221 aatattattg aagcatttat cagggttatt gtctcatgag cggatacata tttgaatgta
     2281 tttagaaaaa taaacaaata ggcatgctag cgcagaaacg tcctagaaga tgccaggagg
     2341 atacttagca gagagacaat aaggccggag cgaagccgtt tttccatagg ctccgccccc
     2401 ctgacgaaca tcacgaaatc tgacgctcaa atcagtggtg gcgaaacccg acaggactat
     2461 aaagatacca ggcgtttccc cctgatggct ccctcttgcg ctctcctgtt cccgtcctgc
     2521 ggcgtccgtg ttgtggtgga ggctttaccc aaatcaccac gtcccgttcc gtgtagacag
     2581 ttcgctccaa gctgggctgt gtgcaagaac cccccgttca gcccgactgc tgcgccttat
     2641 ccggtaacta tcatcttgag tccaacccgg aaagacacga caaaacgcca ctggcagcag
     2701 ccattggtaa ctgagaatta gtggatttag atatcgagag tcttgaagtg gtggcctaac
     2761 agaggctaca ctgaaaggac agtatttggt atctgcgctc cactaaagcc agttaccagg
     2821 ttaagcagtt ccccaactga cttaaccttc gatcaaaccg cctccccagg cggttttttc
     2881 gtttacagag caggagatta cgacgatcgt aaaaggatct caagaagatc ctttacggat
     2941 tcccgacacc atcactctag atttcagtgc aatttatctc ttcaaatgta gcacctgaag
     3001 tcagccccat acgatataag ttgtaattct catgttagtc atgccccgcg cccaccggaa
     3061 ggagctgact gggttgaagg ctctcaaggg catcggtcga gatcccggtg cctaatgagt
     3121 gagctaactt acattaattg cgttgcgctc actgcccgct ttccagtcgg gaaacctgtc
     3181 gtgccagctg cattaatgaa tcggccaacg cgcggggaga ggcggtttgc gtattgggcg
     3241 ccagggtggt ttttcttttc accagtgaga cgggcaacag ctgattgccc ttcaccgcct
     3301 ggccctgaga gagttgcagc aagcggtcca cgctggtttg ccccagcagg cgaaaatcct
     3361 gtttgatggt ggttaacggc gggatataac atgagctgtc ttcggtatcg tcgtatccca
     3421 ctaccgagat gtccgcacca acgcgcagcc cggactcggt aatggcgcgc attgcgccca
     3481 gcgccatctg atcgttggca accagcatcg cagtgggaac gatgccctca ttcagcattt
     3541 gcatggtttg ttgaaaaccg gacatggcac tccagtcgcc ttcccgttcc gctatcggct
     3601 gaatttgatt gcgagtgaga tatttatgcc agccagccag acgcagacgc gccgagacag
     3661 aacttaatgg gcccgctaac agcgcgattt gctggtgacc caatgcgacc agatgctcca
     3721 cgcccagtcg cgtaccgtct tcatgggaga aaataatact gttgatgggt gtctggtcag
     3781 agacatcaag aaataacgcc ggaacattag tgcaggcagc ttccacagca atggcatcct
     3841 ggtcatccag cggatagtta atgatcagcc cactgacgcg ttgcgcgaga agattgtgca
     3901 ccgccgcttt acaggcttcg acgccgcttc gttctaccat cgacaccacc acgctggcac
     3961 ccagttgatc ggcgcgagat ttaatcgccg cgacaatttg cgacggcgcg tgcagggcca
     4021 gactggaggt ggcaacgcca atcagcaacg actgtttgcc cgccagttgt tgtgccacgc
     4081 ggttgggaat gtaattcagc tccgccatcg ccgcttccac tttttcccgc gttttcgcag
     4141 aaacgtggct ggcctggttc accacgcggg aaacggtctg ataagagaca ccggcatact
     4201 ctgcgacatc gtataacgtt actggtttca c
//
