# Supplementary material for: Genetically encoded RNA strand exchange circuits for programmable protein expression and computation in cells
Source: bioRxiv preprint, doi:10.1101/2025.09.24.678369, version 1 (2025-09-24)
Supplement: Plasmid GenBank files [file 678369_file04.zip › Supplementary File 2/pCOLA - (U_1s) Uu1rbs2r s4 R3 sCFP3A T7t.gb]

LOCUS       pCOLA_-_(U_1s)_U{u1,rbs 4231 bp ds-DNA     circular     21-SEP-2025
DEFINITION  .
FEATURES             Location/Qualifiers
     primer          32..55
                     /label="Duet_seq_fwd"
                     /note="sequence: cgctatcatgccataccgcgaaag"
                     /ApEinfo_revcolor="#faac61"
                     /ApEinfo_fwdcolor="#faac61"
     primer          complement(82..132)
                     /label="pDuet_BB_rev_ga4"
                     /note="sequence: GACAGTTAGCCCAGAGCAGCGTTAGACTTcataagggagagcgtcgagatc"
                     /ApEinfo_revcolor="#b1ff67"
                     /ApEinfo_fwdcolor="#b1ff67"
     primer          complement(114..132)
                     /label="ga4_rev"
                     /note="sequence: gacagttagcccagagcag"
                     /ApEinfo_revcolor="#c7b0e3"
                     /ApEinfo_fwdcolor="#c7b0e3"
     misc_feature    206..222
                     /label="T7 promoter"
                     /ApEinfo_revcolor="#9eafd2"
                     /ApEinfo_fwdcolor="#9eafd2"
     misc_feature    275..338
                     /label="HDV R3"
                     /ApEinfo_revcolor="#9eafd2"
                     /ApEinfo_fwdcolor="#9eafd2"
     primer          complement(293..311)
                     /label="G2U_RoR3_revUS"
                     /note="sequence: GTCGGACCGCGAGGAGGTG"
                     /ApEinfo_revcolor="#c7b0e3"
                     /ApEinfo_fwdcolor="#c7b0e3"
     primer          complement(312..335)
                     /label="G2U_RoR3_rev"
                     /note="sequence: CCTTAACCTACCGAAGTAGCCCAG"
                     /ApEinfo_revcolor="#ff9ccd"
                     /ApEinfo_fwdcolor="#ff9ccd"
     primer          312..338
                     /label="G2U_R3_fwd"
                     /note="sequence: CTGGGCTACTTCGGTAGGTTAAGGCAC"
                     /ApEinfo_revcolor="#75c6a9"
                     /ApEinfo_fwdcolor="#75c6a9"
     RBS             359..364
                     /label="RBS6s"
                     /ApEinfo_revcolor="#f58a5e"
                     /ApEinfo_fwdcolor="#f58a5e"
     primer          365..394
                     /label="THE_lkr_fwd"
                     /note="sequence: ATATAAATGAAACAGAACAAAGAACAGTTA"
                     /ApEinfo_revcolor="#75c6a9"
                     /ApEinfo_fwdcolor="#75c6a9"
     CDS             392..1114
                     /label="Translation 392-1114"
                     /translation="LVSKGEELFTGVVPILVELDGDVNGHKFSVSGEGEGDATYGKLTLKFICTTGKLPVPWPTLVTTLTWGVQCFARYPDHMKQHDFFKSAMPEGYVQERTIFFKDDGNYKTRAEVKFEGDTLVNRIELKGIDFKEDGNILGHKLEYNYISDNVYITADKQKNGIKANFKIRHNIEDGGVQLADHYQQNTPIGDGPVLLPDNHYLSTQSKLSKDPNEKRDHMVLLEFVTAAGITLGMDELYK**"
     misc_feature    392..1114
                     /label="sCFP3A_2tta"
     primer          complement(1115..1118)
                     /label="T7\Terminator\primer"
                     /ApEinfo_revcolor="#ffef86"
                     /ApEinfo_fwdcolor="#ffef86"
     terminator      1115..1161
                     /label="T7\Terminator"
                     /ApEinfo_revcolor="#f8d3a9"
                     /ApEinfo_fwdcolor="#f8d3a9"
     primer          1132..1151
                     /label="Duet_BB_T7t_fwd"
                     /note="sequence: gcctctaaacgggtcttgag"
                     /ApEinfo_revcolor="#c7b0e3"
                     /ApEinfo_fwdcolor="#c7b0e3"
     primer          1162..1186
                     /label="pDuet_BB_ds_fwd"
                     /note="sequence: ctgaaacctcaggcatttgagaagc"
                     /ApEinfo_revcolor="#b1ff67"
                     /ApEinfo_fwdcolor="#b1ff67"
     primer          complement(1191..1213)
                     /label="Duet_seq_rev"
                     /note="sequence: tgactaccggaagcagtgtgacc"
                     /ApEinfo_revcolor="#c6c9d1"
                     /ApEinfo_fwdcolor="#c6c9d1"
     CDS             complement(1391..2206)
                     /label="Kan"
                     /ApEinfo_revcolor="#f58a5e"
                     /ApEinfo_fwdcolor="#f58a5e"
     primer          complement(1400..1434)
                     /label="RSF_kanR_rev"
                     /note="sequence: tgaataaattgcagtttcatttgatgctcgatgag"
                     /ApEinfo_revcolor="#84b0dc"
                     /ApEinfo_fwdcolor="#84b0dc"
     RBS             complement(2212..2216)
                     /label="RBS"
                     /ApEinfo_revcolor="#ffef86"
                     /ApEinfo_fwdcolor="#ffef86"
     -10_signal      complement(2248..2254)
                     /label="-10\Ap"
                     /ApEinfo_revcolor="#9eafd2"
                     /ApEinfo_fwdcolor="#9eafd2"
     -35_signal      complement(2271..2276)
                     /label="-35\Ap"
                     /ApEinfo_revcolor="#b1ff67"
                     /ApEinfo_fwdcolor="#b1ff67"
     rep_origin      2316..2951
                     /label="ColA\ori"
                     /ApEinfo_revcolor="#b7e6d7"
                     /ApEinfo_fwdcolor="#b7e6d7"
     CDS             complement(3149..4231)
                     /label="lacI"
                     /ApEinfo_revcolor="#d6b295"
                     /ApEinfo_fwdcolor="#d6b295"
ORIGIN
        1 attcaccacc ctgaattgac tctcttccgg gcgctatcat gccataccgc gaaaggtttt
       61 gcgccattcg atggtgtccg ggatctcgac gctctccctt atgaagtcta acgctgctct
      121 gggctaactg tccgcatcta gacttaactg agatattacc atagatgact agccattcct
      181 ctagatacta cgactagcat acTTCTAATA CGACTCACTA TAGGGAGATT CGTCTCCCAC
      241 TACATCCACA TACTACCTCC TTTACTTCAC ATTCGGGTCG GCATGGCATG TGCACCTCCT
      301 CGCGGTCCGA CCTGGGCTAC TTCGGTAGGT TAAGGCACAA TCTGATGTTG TGAAGTGAAG
      361 GAGGATATAA ATGAAACAGA ACAAAGAACA GTTAGTCAGT AAAGGTGAAG AATTATTTAC
      421 CGGTGTTGTA CCGATATTAG TCGAACTGGA CGGTGACGTA AACGGACATA AGTTCTCTGT
      481 AAGTGGAGAA GGTGAAGGGG ATGCCACCTA CGGGAAATTG ACGCTGAAAT TTATTTGCAC
      541 GACAGGGAAA CTGCCAGTCC CCTGGCCTAC TCTGGTAACC ACACTTACGT GGGGGGTTCA
      601 GTGCTTTGCA CGCTATCCCG ACCATATGAA GCAGCACGAT TTTTTCAAAT CTGCGATGCC
      661 GGAGGGCTAT GTGCAAGAAC GGACCATTTT CTTTAAGGAC GATGGTAACT ATAAAACTCG
      721 CGCCGAAGTT AAATTTGAAG GTGACACTTT GGTCAACCGT ATAGAACTGA AGGGGATAGA
      781 TTTTAAGGAA GATGGTAATA TCCTTGGTCA CAAGTTGGAA TACAACTACA TCAGCGATAA
      841 TGTATACATC ACAGCCGACA AGCAAAAAAA CGGTATCAAA GCAAACTTCA AAATACGTCA
      901 CAACATCGAG GACGGTGGAG TCCAGCTGGC CGACCACTAC CAGCAGAACA CCCCAATAGG
      961 CGACGGACCT GTTCTTCTGC CAGACAACCA CTACCTTTCG ACTCAATCAA AGCTTTCAAA
     1021 GGATCCTAAC GAGAAACGGG ATCATATGGT GTTGCTTGAG TTCGTTACGG CAGCTGGTAT
     1081 AACCTTGGGG ATGGACGAAC TTTACAAATA ATAAtagcat aaccccttgg ggcctctaaa
     1141 cgggtcttga ggggtttttt gctgaaacct caggcatttg agaagcacac ggtcacactg
     1201 cttccggtag tcaataaacc ggtaaaccag caatagacat aagcggctat ttaacgaccc
     1261 tgccctgaac cgacgacaag ctgacgaccg ggtctccgca agtggcactt ttcggggaaa
     1321 tgtgcgcgga acccctattt gtttattttt ctaaatacat tcaaatatgt atccgctcat
     1381 gaattaattc ttagaaaaac tcatcgagca tcaaatgaaa ctgcaattta ttcatatcag
     1441 gattatcaat accatatttt tgaaaaagcc gtttctgtaa tgaaggagaa aactcaccga
     1501 ggcagttcca taggatggca agatcctggt atcggtctgc gattccgact cgtccaacat
     1561 caatacaacc tattaatttc ccctcgtcaa aaataaggtt atcaagtgag aaatcaccat
     1621 gagtgacgac tgaatccggt gagaatggca aaagtttatg catttctttc cagacttgtt
     1681 caacaggcca gccattacgc tcgtcatcaa aatcactcgc atcaaccaaa ccgttattca
     1741 ttcgtgattg cgcctgagcg agacgaaata cgcggtcgct gttaaaagga caattacaaa
     1801 caggaatcga atgcaaccgg cgcaggaaca ctgccagcgc atcaacaata ttttcacctg
     1861 aatcaggata ttcttctaat acctggaatg ctgttttccc ggggatcgca gtggtgagta
     1921 accatgcatc atcaggagta cggataaaat gcttgatggt cggaagaggc ataaattccg
     1981 tcagccagtt tagtctgacc atctcatctg taacatcatt ggcaacgcta cctttgccat
     2041 gtttcagaaa caactctggc gcatcgggct tcccatacaa tcgatagatt gtcgcacctg
     2101 attgcccgac attatcgcga gcccatttat acccatataa atcagcatcc atgttggaat
     2161 ttaatcgcgg cctagagcaa gacgtttccc gttgaatatg gctcatactc ttcctttttc
     2221 aatattattg aagcatttat cagggttatt gtctcatgag cggatacata tttgaatgta
     2281 tttagaaaaa taaacaaata ggcatgctag cgcagaaacg tcctagaaga tgccaggagg
     2341 atacttagca gagagacaat aaggccggag cgaagccgtt tttccatagg ctccgccccc
     2401 ctgacgaaca tcacgaaatc tgacgctcaa atcagtggtg gcgaaacccg acaggactat
     2461 aaagatacca ggcgtttccc cctgatggct ccctcttgcg ctctcctgtt cccgtcctgc
     2521 ggcgtccgtg ttgtggtgga ggctttaccc aaatcaccac gtcccgttcc gtgtagacag
     2581 ttcgctccaa gctgggctgt gtgcaagaac cccccgttca gcccgactgc tgcgccttat
     2641 ccggtaacta tcatcttgag tccaacccgg aaagacacga caaaacgcca ctggcagcag
     2701 ccattggtaa ctgagaatta gtggatttag atatcgagag tcttgaagtg gtggcctaac
     2761 agaggctaca ctgaaaggac agtatttggt atctgcgctc cactaaagcc agttaccagg
     2821 ttaagcagtt ccccaactga cttaaccttc gatcaaaccg cctccccagg cggttttttc
     2881 gtttacagag caggagatta cgacgatcgt aaaaggatct caagaagatc ctttacggat
     2941 tcccgacacc atcactctag atttcagtgc aatttatctc ttcaaatgta gcacctgaag
     3001 tcagccccat acgatataag ttgtaattct catgttagtc atgccccgcg cccaccggaa
     3061 ggagctgact gggttgaagg ctctcaaggg catcggtcga gatcccggtg cctaatgagt
     3121 gagctaactt acattaattg cgttgcgctc actgcccgct ttccagtcgg gaaacctgtc
     3181 gtgccagctg cattaatgaa tcggccaacg cgcggggaga ggcggtttgc gtattgggcg
     3241 ccagggtggt ttttcttttc accagtgaga cgggcaacag ctgattgccc ttcaccgcct
     3301 ggccctgaga gagttgcagc aagcggtcca cgctggtttg ccccagcagg cgaaaatcct
     3361 gtttgatggt ggttaacggc gggatataac atgagctgtc ttcggtatcg tcgtatccca
     3421 ctaccgagat gtccgcacca acgcgcagcc cggactcggt aatggcgcgc attgcgccca
     3481 gcgccatctg atcgttggca accagcatcg cagtgggaac gatgccctca ttcagcattt
     3541 gcatggtttg ttgaaaaccg gacatggcac tccagtcgcc ttcccgttcc gctatcggct
     3601 gaatttgatt gcgagtgaga tatttatgcc agccagccag acgcagacgc gccgagacag
     3661 aacttaatgg gcccgctaac agcgcgattt gctggtgacc caatgcgacc agatgctcca
     3721 cgcccagtcg cgtaccgtct tcatgggaga aaataatact gttgatgggt gtctggtcag
     3781 agacatcaag aaataacgcc ggaacattag tgcaggcagc ttccacagca atggcatcct
     3841 ggtcatccag cggatagtta atgatcagcc cactgacgcg ttgcgcgaga agattgtgca
     3901 ccgccgcttt acaggcttcg acgccgcttc gttctaccat cgacaccacc acgctggcac
     3961 ccagttgatc ggcgcgagat ttaatcgccg cgacaatttg cgacggcgcg tgcagggcca
     4021 gactggaggt ggcaacgcca atcagcaacg actgtttgcc cgccagttgt tgtgccacgc
     4081 ggttgggaat gtaattcagc tccgccatcg ccgcttccac tttttcccgc gttttcgcag
     4141 aaacgtggct ggcctggttc accacgcggg aaacggtctg ataagagaca ccggcatact
     4201 ctgcgacatc gtataacgtt actggtttca c
//
