# Supplementary material for: Genetically encoded RNA strand exchange circuits for programmable protein expression and computation in cells
Source: bioRxiv preprint, doi:10.1101/2025.09.24.678369, version 1 (2025-09-24)
Supplement: Plasmid GenBank files [file 678369_file04.zip › Supplementary File 2/pCOLA - (U_1_v) Uv1rbs2 s4 R3 CFP T7t.gb]

LOCUS       pCOLA_-_(U_1_v)_U{v1,rb 4231 bp ds-DNA     circular     21-SEP-2025
DEFINITION  .
FEATURES             Location/Qualifiers
     primer          32..55
                     /label="Duet_seq_fwd"
                     /note="sequence: cgctatcatgccataccgcgaaag"
                     /ApEinfo_revcolor="#faac61"
                     /ApEinfo_fwdcolor="#faac61"
     primer          complement(82..132)
                     /label="pDuet_BB_rev_ga4"
                     /note="sequence: GACAGTTAGCCCAGAGCAGCGTTAGACTTcataagggagagcgtcgagatc"
                     /ApEinfo_revcolor="#b1ff67"
                     /ApEinfo_fwdcolor="#b1ff67"
     primer          complement(114..132)
                     /label="ga4_rev"
                     /note="sequence: gacagttagcccagagcag"
                     /ApEinfo_revcolor="#c7b0e3"
                     /ApEinfo_fwdcolor="#c7b0e3"
     misc_feature    206..222
                     /label="T7 promoter"
                     /ApEinfo_revcolor="#9eafd2"
                     /ApEinfo_fwdcolor="#9eafd2"
     misc_feature    275..338
                     /label="HDV R3"
                     /ApEinfo_revcolor="#9eafd2"
                     /ApEinfo_fwdcolor="#9eafd2"
     primer          complement(293..311)
                     /label="G2U_RoR3_revUS"
                     /note="sequence: GTCGGACCGCGAGGAGGTG"
                     /ApEinfo_revcolor="#c7b0e3"
                     /ApEinfo_fwdcolor="#c7b0e3"
     primer          complement(312..335)
                     /label="G2U_RoR3_rev"
                     /note="sequence: CCTTAACCTACCGAAGTAGCCCAG"
                     /ApEinfo_revcolor="#ff9ccd"
                     /ApEinfo_fwdcolor="#ff9ccd"
     primer          312..338
                     /label="G2U_R3_fwd"
                     /note="sequence: CTGGGCTACTTCGGTAGGTTAAGGCAC"
                     /ApEinfo_revcolor="#75c6a9"
                     /ApEinfo_fwdcolor="#75c6a9"
     RBS             359..364
                     /label="RBS6s"
                     /ApEinfo_revcolor="#f58a5e"
                     /ApEinfo_fwdcolor="#f58a5e"
     primer          365..394
                     /label="THE_lkr_fwd"
                     /note="sequence: ATATAAATGAAACAGAACAAAGAACAGTTA"
                     /ApEinfo_revcolor="#75c6a9"
                     /ApEinfo_fwdcolor="#75c6a9"
     CDS             392..1114
                     /label="Translation 392-1114"
                     /translation="LVSKGEELFTGVVPILVELDGDVNGHKFSVSGEGEGDATYGKLTLKFICTTGKLPVPWPTLVTTLTWGVQCFARYPDHMKQHDFFKSAMPEGYVQERTIFFKDDGNYKTRAEVKFEGDTLVNRIELKGIDFKEDGNILGHKLEYNYISDNVYITADKQKNGIKANFKIRHNIEDGGVQLADHYQQNTPIGDGPVLLPDNHYLSTQSKLSKDPNEKRDHMVLLEFVTAAGITLGMDELYK**"
     misc_feature    392..1114
                     /label="sCFP3A_2tta"
     primer          complement(1115..1118)
                     /label="T7\Terminator\primer"
                     /ApEinfo_revcolor="#ffef86"
                     /ApEinfo_fwdcolor="#ffef86"
     terminator      1115..1161
                     /label="T7\Terminator"
                     /ApEinfo_revcolor="#f8d3a9"
                     /ApEinfo_fwdcolor="#f8d3a9"
     primer          1132..1151
                     /label="Duet_BB_T7t_fwd"
                     /note="sequence: gcctctaaacgggtcttgag"
                     /ApEinfo_revcolor="#c7b0e3"
                     /ApEinfo_fwdcolor="#c7b0e3"
     primer          1162..1186
                     /label="pDuet_BB_ds_fwd"
                     /note="sequence: ctgaaacctcaggcatttgagaagc"
                     /ApEinfo_revcolor="#b1ff67"
                     /ApEinfo_fwdcolor="#b1ff67"
     primer          complement(1191..1213)
                     /label="Duet_seq_rev"
                     /note="sequence: tgactaccggaagcagtgtgacc"
                     /ApEinfo_revcolor="#c6c9d1"
                     /ApEinfo_fwdcolor="#c6c9d1"
     CDS             complement(1391..2206)
                     /label="Kan"
                     /ApEinfo_revcolor="#f58a5e"
                     /ApEinfo_fwdcolor="#f58a5e"
     primer          complement(1400..1434)
                     /label="RSF_kanR_rev"
                     /note="sequence: tgaataaattgcagtttcatttgatgctcgatgag"
                     /ApEinfo_revcolor="#84b0dc"
                     /ApEinfo_fwdcolor="#84b0dc"
     RBS             complement(2212..2216)
                     /label="RBS"
                     /ApEinfo_revcolor="#ffef86"
                     /ApEinfo_fwdcolor="#ffef86"
     -10_signal      complement(2248..2254)
                     /label="-10\Ap"
                     /ApEinfo_revcolor="#9eafd2"
                     /ApEinfo_fwdcolor="#9eafd2"
     -35_signal      complement(2271..2276)
                     /label="-35\Ap"
                     /ApEinfo_revcolor="#b1ff67"
                     /ApEinfo_fwdcolor="#b1ff67"
     rep_origin      2316..2951
                     /label="ColA\ori"
                     /ApEinfo_revcolor="#b7e6d7"
                     /ApEinfo_fwdcolor="#b7e6d7"
     CDS             complement(3149..4231)
                     /label="lacI"
                     /ApEinfo_revcolor="#d6b295"
                     /ApEinfo_fwdcolor="#d6b295"
ORIGIN
        1 attcaccacc ctgaattgac tctcttccgg gcgctatcat gccataccgc gaaaggtttt
       61 gcgccattcg atggtgtccg ggatctcgac gctctccctt atgaagtcta acgctgctct
      121 gggctaactg tccgcatcta gacttaactg agatattacc atagatgact agccattcct
      181 ctagatacta cgactagcat acTTCTAATA CGACTCACTA TAGGGAGATT CGTCTCCCAC
      241 TACATCCACA TACTACCTCC TTTACTTCAC ATTCGGGTCG GCATGGCATG TGCACCTCCT
      301 CGCGGTCCGA CCTGGGCTAC TTCGGTAGGT TAAGGCACAA TCAGGATTTG TGAAGTGAAG
      361 GAGGATATAA ATGAAACAGA ACAAAGAACA GTTAGTCAGT AAAGGTGAAG AATTATTTAC
      421 CGGTGTTGTA CCGATATTAG TCGAACTGGA CGGTGACGTA AACGGACATA AGTTCTCTGT
      481 AAGTGGAGAA GGTGAAGGGG ATGCCACCTA CGGGAAATTG ACGCTGAAAT TTATTTGCAC
      541 GACAGGGAAA CTGCCAGTCC CCTGGCCTAC TCTGGTAACC ACACTTACGT GGGGGGTTCA
      601 GTGCTTTGCA CGCTATCCCG ACCATATGAA GCAGCACGAT TTTTTCAAAT CTGCGATGCC
      661 GGAGGGCTAT GTGCAAGAAC GGACCATTTT CTTTAAGGAC GATGGTAACT ATAAAACTCG
      721 CGCCGAAGTT AAATTTGAAG GTGACACTTT GGTCAACCGT ATAGAACTGA AGGGGATAGA
      781 TTTTAAGGAA GATGGTAATA TCCTTGGTCA CAAGTTGGAA TACAACTACA TCAGCGATAA
      841 TGTATACATC ACAGCCGACA AGCAAAAAAA CGGTATCAAA GCAAACTTCA AAATACGTCA
      901 CAACATCGAG GACGGTGGAG TCCAGCTGGC CGACCACTAC CAGCAGAACA CCCCAATAGG
      961 CGACGGACCT GTTCTTCTGC CAGACAACCA CTACCTTTCG ACTCAATCAA AGCTTTCAAA
     1021 GGATCCTAAC GAGAAACGGG ATCATATGGT GTTGCTTGAG TTCGTTACGG CAGCTGGTAT
     1081 AACCTTGGGG ATGGACGAAC TTTACAAATA ATAAtagcat aaccccttgg ggcctctaaa
     1141 cgggtcttga ggggtttttt gctgaaacct caggcatttg agaagcacac ggtcacactg
     1201 cttccggtag tcaataaacc ggtaaaccag caatagacat aagcggctat ttaacgaccc
     1261 tgccctgaac cgacgacaag ctgacgaccg ggtctccgca agtggcactt ttcggggaaa
     1321 tgtgcgcgga acccctattt gtttattttt ctaaatacat tcaaatatgt atccgctcat
     1381 gaattaattc ttagaaaaac tcatcgagca tcaaatgaaa ctgcaattta ttcatatcag
     1441 gattatcaat accatatttt tgaaaaagcc gtttctgtaa tgaaggagaa aactcaccga
     1501 ggcagttcca taggatggca agatcctggt atcggtctgc gattccgact cgtccaacat
     1561 caatacaacc tattaatttc ccctcgtcaa aaataaggtt atcaagtgag aaatcaccat
     1621 gagtgacgac tgaatccggt gagaatggca aaagtttatg catttctttc cagacttgtt
     1681 caacaggcca gccattacgc tcgtcatcaa aatcactcgc atcaaccaaa ccgttattca
     1741 ttcgtgattg cgcctgagcg agacgaaata cgcggtcgct gttaaaagga caattacaaa
     1801 caggaatcga atgcaaccgg cgcaggaaca ctgccagcgc atcaacaata ttttcacctg
     1861 aatcaggata ttcttctaat acctggaatg ctgttttccc ggggatcgca gtggtgagta
     1921 accatgcatc atcaggagta cggataaaat gcttgatggt cggaagaggc ataaattccg
     1981 tcagccagtt tagtctgacc atctcatctg taacatcatt ggcaacgcta cctttgccat
     2041 gtttcagaaa caactctggc gcatcgggct tcccatacaa tcgatagatt gtcgcacctg
     2101 attgcccgac attatcgcga gcccatttat acccatataa atcagcatcc atgttggaat
     2161 ttaatcgcgg cctagagcaa gacgtttccc gttgaatatg gctcatactc ttcctttttc
     2221 aatattattg aagcatttat cagggttatt gtctcatgag cggatacata tttgaatgta
     2281 tttagaaaaa taaacaaata ggcatgctag cgcagaaacg tcctagaaga tgccaggagg
     2341 atacttagca gagagacaat aaggccggag cgaagccgtt tttccatagg ctccgccccc
     2401 ctgacgaaca tcacgaaatc tgacgctcaa atcagtggtg gcgaaacccg acaggactat
     2461 aaagatacca ggcgtttccc cctgatggct ccctcttgcg ctctcctgtt cccgtcctgc
     2521 ggcgtccgtg ttgtggtgga ggctttaccc aaatcaccac gtcccgttcc gtgtagacag
     2581 ttcgctccaa gctgggctgt gtgcaagaac cccccgttca gcccgactgc tgcgccttat
     2641 ccggtaacta tcatcttgag tccaacccgg aaagacacga caaaacgcca ctggcagcag
     2701 ccattggtaa ctgagaatta gtggatttag atatcgagag tcttgaagtg gtggcctaac
     2761 agaggctaca ctgaaaggac agtatttggt atctgcgctc cactaaagcc agttaccagg
     2821 ttaagcagtt ccccaactga cttaaccttc gatcaaaccg cctccccagg cggttttttc
     2881 gtttacagag caggagatta cgacgatcgt aaaaggatct caagaagatc ctttacggat
     2941 tcccgacacc atcactctag atttcagtgc aatttatctc ttcaaatgta gcacctgaag
     3001 tcagccccat acgatataag ttgtaattct catgttagtc atgccccgcg cccaccggaa
     3061 ggagctgact gggttgaagg ctctcaaggg catcggtcga gatcccggtg cctaatgagt
     3121 gagctaactt acattaattg cgttgcgctc actgcccgct ttccagtcgg gaaacctgtc
     3181 gtgccagctg cattaatgaa tcggccaacg cgcggggaga ggcggtttgc gtattgggcg
     3241 ccagggtggt ttttcttttc accagtgaga cgggcaacag ctgattgccc ttcaccgcct
     3301 ggccctgaga gagttgcagc aagcggtcca cgctggtttg ccccagcagg cgaaaatcct
     3361 gtttgatggt ggttaacggc gggatataac atgagctgtc ttcggtatcg tcgtatccca
     3421 ctaccgagat gtccgcacca acgcgcagcc cggactcggt aatggcgcgc attgcgccca
     3481 gcgccatctg atcgttggca accagcatcg cagtgggaac gatgccctca ttcagcattt
     3541 gcatggtttg ttgaaaaccg gacatggcac tccagtcgcc ttcccgttcc gctatcggct
     3601 gaatttgatt gcgagtgaga tatttatgcc agccagccag acgcagacgc gccgagacag
     3661 aacttaatgg gcccgctaac agcgcgattt gctggtgacc caatgcgacc agatgctcca
     3721 cgcccagtcg cgtaccgtct tcatgggaga aaataatact gttgatgggt gtctggtcag
     3781 agacatcaag aaataacgcc ggaacattag tgcaggcagc ttccacagca atggcatcct
     3841 ggtcatccag cggatagtta atgatcagcc cactgacgcg ttgcgcgaga agattgtgca
     3901 ccgccgcttt acaggcttcg acgccgcttc gttctaccat cgacaccacc acgctggcac
     3961 ccagttgatc ggcgcgagat ttaatcgccg cgacaatttg cgacggcgcg tgcagggcca
     4021 gactggaggt ggcaacgcca atcagcaacg actgtttgcc cgccagttgt tgtgccacgc
     4081 ggttgggaat gtaattcagc tccgccatcg ccgcttccac tttttcccgc gttttcgcag
     4141 aaacgtggct ggcctggttc accacgcggg aaacggtctg ataagagaca ccggcatact
     4201 ctgcgacatc gtataacgtt actggtttca c
//
