# Supplementary material for: Genetically encoded RNA strand exchange circuits for programmable protein expression and computation in cells
Source: bioRxiv preprint, doi:10.1101/2025.09.24.678369, version 1 (2025-09-24)
Supplement: Plasmid GenBank files [file 678369_file04.zip › Supplementary File 2/pCOLA - (U_1_v4) Uv1rbs2 s4v R3 CFP T7t.gb]

LOCUS       pCOLA_-_(U_1_v4)_U{v1,r 4231 bp ds-DNA     circular     21-SEP-2025
DEFINITION  .
FEATURES             Location/Qualifiers
     primer          32..55
                     /label="Duet_seq_fwd"
                     /note="sequence: cgctatcatgccataccgcgaaag"
                     /ApEinfo_revcolor="#faac61"
                     /ApEinfo_fwdcolor="#faac61"
     primer          complement(82..132)
                     /label="pDuet_BB_rev_ga4"
                     /note="sequence: GACAGTTAGCCCAGAGCAGCGTTAGACTTcataagggagagcgtcgagatc"
                     /ApEinfo_revcolor="#b1ff67"
                     /ApEinfo_fwdcolor="#b1ff67"
     primer          complement(114..132)
                     /label="ga4_rev"
                     /note="sequence: gacagttagcccagagcag"
                     /ApEinfo_revcolor="#c7b0e3"
                     /ApEinfo_fwdcolor="#c7b0e3"
     misc_feature    206..222
                     /label="T7 promoter"
                     /ApEinfo_revcolor="#9eafd2"
                     /ApEinfo_fwdcolor="#9eafd2"
     misc_feature    275..338
                     /label="HDV R3"
                     /ApEinfo_revcolor="#9eafd2"
                     /ApEinfo_fwdcolor="#9eafd2"
     primer          complement(293..311)
                     /label="G2U_RoR3_revUS"
                     /note="sequence: GTCGGACCGCGAGGAGGTG"
                     /ApEinfo_revcolor="#c7b0e3"
                     /ApEinfo_fwdcolor="#c7b0e3"
     primer          complement(312..335)
                     /label="G2U_RoR3_rev"
                     /note="sequence: CCTTAACCTACCGAAGTAGCCCAG"
                     /ApEinfo_revcolor="#ff9ccd"
                     /ApEinfo_fwdcolor="#ff9ccd"
     primer          312..338
                     /label="G2U_R3_fwd"
                     /note="sequence: CTGGGCTACTTCGGTAGGTTAAGGCAC"
                     /ApEinfo_revcolor="#75c6a9"
                     /ApEinfo_fwdcolor="#75c6a9"
     RBS             359..364
                     /label="RBS6s"
                     /ApEinfo_revcolor="#f58a5e"
                     /ApEinfo_fwdcolor="#f58a5e"
     primer          365..394
                     /label="THE_lkr_fwd"
                     /note="sequence: ATATAAATGAAACAGAACAAAGAACAGTTA"
                     /ApEinfo_revcolor="#75c6a9"
                     /ApEinfo_fwdcolor="#75c6a9"
     CDS             392..1114
                     /label="Translation 392-1114"
                     /translation="LVSKGEELFTGVVPILVELDGDVNGHKFSVSGEGEGDATYGKLTLKFICTTGKLPVPWPTLVTTLTWGVQCFARYPDHMKQHDFFKSAMPEGYVQERTIFFKDDGNYKTRAEVKFEGDTLVNRIELKGIDFKEDGNILGHKLEYNYISDNVYITADKQKNGIKANFKIRHNIEDGGVQLADHYQQNTPIGDGPVLLPDNHYLSTQSKLSKDPNEKRDHMVLLEFVTAAGITLGMDELYK**"
     misc_feature    392..1114
                     /label="sCFP3A_2tta"
     primer          complement(1115..1118)
                     /label="T7\Terminator\primer"
                     /ApEinfo_revcolor="#ffef86"
                     /ApEinfo_fwdcolor="#ffef86"
     terminator      1115..1161
                     /label="T7\Terminator"
                     /ApEinfo_revcolor="#f8d3a9"
                     /ApEinfo_fwdcolor="#f8d3a9"
     primer          1132..1151
                     /label="Duet_BB_T7t_fwd"
                     /note="sequence: gcctctaaacgggtcttgag"
                     /ApEinfo_revcolor="#c7b0e3"
                     /ApEinfo_fwdcolor="#c7b0e3"
     primer          1162..1186
                     /label="pDuet_BB_ds_fwd"
                     /note="sequence: ctgaaacctcaggcatttgagaagc"
                     /ApEinfo_revcolor="#b1ff67"
                     /ApEinfo_fwdcolor="#b1ff67"
     primer          complement(1191..1213)
                     /label="Duet_seq_rev"
                     /note="sequence: tgactaccggaagcagtgtgacc"
                     /ApEinfo_revcolor="#c6c9d1"
                     /ApEinfo_fwdcolor="#c6c9d1"
     CDS             complement(1391..2206)
                     /label="Kan"
                     /ApEinfo_revcolor="#f58a5e"
                     /ApEinfo_fwdcolor="#f58a5e"
     primer          complement(1400..1434)
                     /label="RSF_kanR_rev"
                     /note="sequence: tgaataaattgcagtttcatttgatgctcgatgag"
                     /ApEinfo_revcolor="#84b0dc"
                     /ApEinfo_fwdcolor="#84b0dc"
     RBS             complement(2212..2216)
                     /label="RBS"
                     /ApEinfo_revcolor="#ffef86"
                     /ApEinfo_fwdcolor="#ffef86"
     -10_signal      complement(2248..2254)
                     /label="-10\Ap"
                     /ApEinfo_revcolor="#9eafd2"
                     /ApEinfo_fwdcolor="#9eafd2"
     -35_signal      complement(2271..2276)
                     /label="-35\Ap"
                     /ApEinfo_revcolor="#b1ff67"
                     /ApEinfo_fwdcolor="#b1ff67"
     rep_origin      2316..2951
                     /label="ColA\ori"
                     /ApEinfo_revcolor="#b7e6d7"
                     /ApEinfo_fwdcolor="#b7e6d7"
     CDS             complement(3149..4231)
                     /label="lacI"
                     /ApEinfo_revcolor="#d6b295"
                     /ApEinfo_fwdcolor="#d6b295"
ORIGIN
        1 attcaccacc ctgaattgac tctcttccgg gcgctatcat gccataccgc gaaaggtttt
       61 gcgccattcg atggtgtccg ggatctcgac gctctccctt atgaagtcta acgctgctct
      121 gggctaactg tccgcatcta gacttaactg agatattacc atagatgact agccattcct
      181 ctagatacta cgactagcat acTTCTAATA CGACTCACTA TAGGGAGATT CGTCTCCCAC
      241 TACATCCACA TACTACCTCC TTTACTTCAC ATTCGGGTCG GCATGGCATG TGCACCTCCT
      301 CGCGGTCCGA CCTGGGCTAC TTCGGTAGGT TAAGGCACTG ATAGGATTTG TGAAGTGAAG
      361 GAGGATATAA ATGAAACAGA ACAAAGAACA GTTAGTCAGT AAAGGTGAAG AATTATTTAC
      421 CGGTGTTGTA CCGATATTAG TCGAACTGGA CGGTGACGTA AACGGACATA AGTTCTCTGT
      481 AAGTGGAGAA GGTGAAGGGG ATGCCACCTA CGGGAAATTG ACGCTGAAAT TTATTTGCAC
      541 GACAGGGAAA CTGCCAGTCC CCTGGCCTAC TCTGGTAACC ACACTTACGT GGGGGGTTCA
      601 GTGCTTTGCA CGCTATCCCG ACCATATGAA GCAGCACGAT TTTTTCAAAT CTGCGATGCC
      661 GGAGGGCTAT GTGCAAGAAC GGACCATTTT CTTTAAGGAC GATGGTAACT ATAAAACTCG
      721 CGCCGAAGTT AAATTTGAAG GTGACACTTT GGTCAACCGT ATAGAACTGA AGGGGATAGA
      781 TTTTAAGGAA GATGGTAATA TCCTTGGTCA CAAGTTGGAA TACAACTACA TCAGCGATAA
      841 TGTATACATC ACAGCCGACA AGCAAAAAAA CGGTATCAAA GCAAACTTCA AAATACGTCA
      901 CAACATCGAG GACGGTGGAG TCCAGCTGGC CGACCACTAC CAGCAGAACA CCCCAATAGG
      961 CGACGGACCT GTTCTTCTGC CAGACAACCA CTACCTTTCG ACTCAATCAA AGCTTTCAAA
     1021 GGATCCTAAC GAGAAACGGG ATCATATGGT GTTGCTTGAG TTCGTTACGG CAGCTGGTAT
     1081 AACCTTGGGG ATGGACGAAC TTTACAAATA ATAAtagcat aaccccttgg ggcctctaaa
     1141 cgggtcttga ggggtttttt gctgaaacct caggcatttg agaagcacac ggtcacactg
     1201 cttccggtag tcaataaacc ggtaaaccag caatagacat aagcggctat ttaacgaccc
     1261 tgccctgaac cgacgacaag ctgacgaccg ggtctccgca agtggcactt ttcggggaaa
     1321 tgtgcgcgga acccctattt gtttattttt ctaaatacat tcaaatatgt atccgctcat
     1381 gaattaattc ttagaaaaac tcatcgagca tcaaatgaaa ctgcaattta ttcatatcag
     1441 gattatcaat accatatttt tgaaaaagcc gtttctgtaa tgaaggagaa aactcaccga
     1501 ggcagttcca taggatggca agatcctggt atcggtctgc gattccgact cgtccaacat
     1561 caatacaacc tattaatttc ccctcgtcaa aaataaggtt atcaagtgag aaatcaccat
     1621 gagtgacgac tgaatccggt gagaatggca aaagtttatg catttctttc cagacttgtt
     1681 caacaggcca gccattacgc tcgtcatcaa aatcactcgc atcaaccaaa ccgttattca
     1741 ttcgtgattg cgcctgagcg agacgaaata cgcggtcgct gttaaaagga caattacaaa
     1801 caggaatcga atgcaaccgg cgcaggaaca ctgccagcgc atcaacaata ttttcacctg
     1861 aatcaggata ttcttctaat acctggaatg ctgttttccc ggggatcgca gtggtgagta
     1921 accatgcatc atcaggagta cggataaaat gcttgatggt cggaagaggc ataaattccg
     1981 tcagccagtt tagtctgacc atctcatctg taacatcatt ggcaacgcta cctttgccat
     2041 gtttcagaaa caactctggc gcatcgggct tcccatacaa tcgatagatt gtcgcacctg
     2101 attgcccgac attatcgcga gcccatttat acccatataa atcagcatcc atgttggaat
     2161 ttaatcgcgg cctagagcaa gacgtttccc gttgaatatg gctcatactc ttcctttttc
     2221 aatattattg aagcatttat cagggttatt gtctcatgag cggatacata tttgaatgta
     2281 tttagaaaaa taaacaaata ggcatgctag cgcagaaacg tcctagaaga tgccaggagg
     2341 atacttagca gagagacaat aaggccggag cgaagccgtt tttccatagg ctccgccccc
     2401 ctgacgaaca tcacgaaatc tgacgctcaa atcagtggtg gcgaaacccg acaggactat
     2461 aaagatacca ggcgtttccc cctgatggct ccctcttgcg ctctcctgtt cccgtcctgc
     2521 ggcgtccgtg ttgtggtgga ggctttaccc aaatcaccac gtcccgttcc gtgtagacag
     2581 ttcgctccaa gctgggctgt gtgcaagaac cccccgttca gcccgactgc tgcgccttat
     2641 ccggtaacta tcatcttgag tccaacccgg aaagacacga caaaacgcca ctggcagcag
     2701 ccattggtaa ctgagaatta gtggatttag atatcgagag tcttgaagtg gtggcctaac
     2761 agaggctaca ctgaaaggac agtatttggt atctgcgctc cactaaagcc agttaccagg
     2821 ttaagcagtt ccccaactga cttaaccttc gatcaaaccg cctccccagg cggttttttc
     2881 gtttacagag caggagatta cgacgatcgt aaaaggatct caagaagatc ctttacggat
     2941 tcccgacacc atcactctag atttcagtgc aatttatctc ttcaaatgta gcacctgaag
     3001 tcagccccat acgatataag ttgtaattct catgttagtc atgccccgcg cccaccggaa
     3061 ggagctgact gggttgaagg ctctcaaggg catcggtcga gatcccggtg cctaatgagt
     3121 gagctaactt acattaattg cgttgcgctc actgcccgct ttccagtcgg gaaacctgtc
     3181 gtgccagctg cattaatgaa tcggccaacg cgcggggaga ggcggtttgc gtattgggcg
     3241 ccagggtggt ttttcttttc accagtgaga cgggcaacag ctgattgccc ttcaccgcct
     3301 ggccctgaga gagttgcagc aagcggtcca cgctggtttg ccccagcagg cgaaaatcct
     3361 gtttgatggt ggttaacggc gggatataac atgagctgtc ttcggtatcg tcgtatccca
     3421 ctaccgagat gtccgcacca acgcgcagcc cggactcggt aatggcgcgc attgcgccca
     3481 gcgccatctg atcgttggca accagcatcg cagtgggaac gatgccctca ttcagcattt
     3541 gcatggtttg ttgaaaaccg gacatggcac tccagtcgcc ttcccgttcc gctatcggct
     3601 gaatttgatt gcgagtgaga tatttatgcc agccagccag acgcagacgc gccgagacag
     3661 aacttaatgg gcccgctaac agcgcgattt gctggtgacc caatgcgacc agatgctcca
     3721 cgcccagtcg cgtaccgtct tcatgggaga aaataatact gttgatgggt gtctggtcag
     3781 agacatcaag aaataacgcc ggaacattag tgcaggcagc ttccacagca atggcatcct
     3841 ggtcatccag cggatagtta atgatcagcc cactgacgcg ttgcgcgaga agattgtgca
     3901 ccgccgcttt acaggcttcg acgccgcttc gttctaccat cgacaccacc acgctggcac
     3961 ccagttgatc ggcgcgagat ttaatcgccg cgacaatttg cgacggcgcg tgcagggcca
     4021 gactggaggt ggcaacgcca atcagcaacg actgtttgcc cgccagttgt tgtgccacgc
     4081 ggttgggaat gtaattcagc tccgccatcg ccgcttccac tttttcccgc gttttcgcag
     4141 aaacgtggct ggcctggttc accacgcggg aaacggtctg ataagagaca ccggcatact
     4201 ctgcgacatc gtataacgtt actggtttca c
//
