# Supplementary material for: Genetically encoded RNA strand exchange circuits for programmable protein expression and computation in cells
Source: bioRxiv preprint, doi:10.1101/2025.09.24.678369, version 1 (2025-09-24)
Supplement: Plasmid GenBank files [file 678369_file04.zip › Supplementary File 2/pCOLA - (U_2) Uu1rbs2 s2u R3 CFP T7t.gb]

LOCUS       pCOLA_-_(U_2)_U{u1,rbs2 4229 bp ds-DNA     circular     21-SEP-2025
DEFINITION  .
FEATURES             Location/Qualifiers
     primer          32..55
                     /label="Duet_seq_fwd"
                     /note="sequence: cgctatcatgccataccgcgaaag"
                     /ApEinfo_revcolor="#faac61"
                     /ApEinfo_fwdcolor="#faac61"
     primer          complement(82..132)
                     /label="pDuet_BB_rev_ga4"
                     /note="sequence: GACAGTTAGCCCAGAGCAGCGTTAGACTTcataagggagagcgtcgagatc"
                     /ApEinfo_revcolor="#b1ff67"
                     /ApEinfo_fwdcolor="#b1ff67"
     primer          complement(114..132)
                     /label="ga4_rev"
                     /note="sequence: gacagttagcccagagcag"
                     /ApEinfo_revcolor="#c7b0e3"
                     /ApEinfo_fwdcolor="#c7b0e3"
     misc_feature    206..222
                     /label="T7 promoter"
                     /ApEinfo_revcolor="#9eafd2"
                     /ApEinfo_fwdcolor="#9eafd2"
     misc_feature    275..338
                     /label="HDV R3"
                     /ApEinfo_revcolor="#9eafd2"
                     /ApEinfo_fwdcolor="#9eafd2"
     primer          complement(293..311)
                     /label="G2U_RoR3_revUS"
                     /note="sequence: GTCGGACCGCGAGGAGGTG"
                     /ApEinfo_revcolor="#c7b0e3"
                     /ApEinfo_fwdcolor="#c7b0e3"
     primer          complement(312..335)
                     /label="G2U_RoR3_rev"
                     /note="sequence: CCTTAACCTACCGAAGTAGCCCAG"
                     /ApEinfo_revcolor="#ff9ccd"
                     /ApEinfo_fwdcolor="#ff9ccd"
     primer          312..338
                     /label="G2U_R3_fwd"
                     /note="sequence: CTGGGCTACTTCGGTAGGTTAAGGCAC"
                     /ApEinfo_revcolor="#75c6a9"
                     /ApEinfo_fwdcolor="#75c6a9"
     RBS             357..362
                     /label="RBS6s"
                     /ApEinfo_revcolor="#f58a5e"
                     /ApEinfo_fwdcolor="#f58a5e"
     primer          363..392
                     /label="THE_lkr_fwd"
                     /note="sequence: ATATAAATGAAACAGAACAAAGAACAGTTA"
                     /ApEinfo_revcolor="#75c6a9"
                     /ApEinfo_fwdcolor="#75c6a9"
     CDS             390..1112
                     /label="Translation 390-1112"
                     /translation="LVSKGEELFTGVVPILVELDGDVNGHKFSVSGEGEGDATYGKLTLKFICTTGKLPVPWPTLVTTLTWGVQCFARYPDHMKQHDFFKSAMPEGYVQERTIFFKDDGNYKTRAEVKFEGDTLVNRIELKGIDFKEDGNILGHKLEYNYISDNVYITADKQKNGIKANFKIRHNIEDGGVQLADHYQQNTPIGDGPVLLPDNHYLSTQSKLSKDPNEKRDHMVLLEFVTAAGITLGMDELYK**"
     misc_feature    390..1112
                     /label="sCFP3A_2tta"
     primer          complement(1113..1116)
                     /label="T7\Terminator\primer"
                     /ApEinfo_revcolor="#ffef86"
                     /ApEinfo_fwdcolor="#ffef86"
     terminator      1113..1159
                     /label="T7\Terminator"
                     /ApEinfo_revcolor="#f8d3a9"
                     /ApEinfo_fwdcolor="#f8d3a9"
     primer          1130..1149
                     /label="Duet_BB_T7t_fwd"
                     /note="sequence: gcctctaaacgggtcttgag"
                     /ApEinfo_revcolor="#c7b0e3"
                     /ApEinfo_fwdcolor="#c7b0e3"
     primer          1160..1184
                     /label="pDuet_BB_ds_fwd"
                     /note="sequence: ctgaaacctcaggcatttgagaagc"
                     /ApEinfo_revcolor="#b1ff67"
                     /ApEinfo_fwdcolor="#b1ff67"
     primer          complement(1189..1211)
                     /label="Duet_seq_rev"
                     /note="sequence: tgactaccggaagcagtgtgacc"
                     /ApEinfo_revcolor="#c6c9d1"
                     /ApEinfo_fwdcolor="#c6c9d1"
     CDS             complement(1389..2204)
                     /label="Kan"
                     /ApEinfo_revcolor="#f58a5e"
                     /ApEinfo_fwdcolor="#f58a5e"
     primer          complement(1398..1432)
                     /label="RSF_kanR_rev"
                     /note="sequence: tgaataaattgcagtttcatttgatgctcgatgag"
                     /ApEinfo_revcolor="#84b0dc"
                     /ApEinfo_fwdcolor="#84b0dc"
     RBS             complement(2210..2214)
                     /label="RBS"
                     /ApEinfo_revcolor="#ffef86"
                     /ApEinfo_fwdcolor="#ffef86"
     -10_signal      complement(2246..2252)
                     /label="-10\Ap"
                     /ApEinfo_revcolor="#9eafd2"
                     /ApEinfo_fwdcolor="#9eafd2"
     -35_signal      complement(2269..2274)
                     /label="-35\Ap"
                     /ApEinfo_revcolor="#b1ff67"
                     /ApEinfo_fwdcolor="#b1ff67"
     rep_origin      2314..2949
                     /label="ColA\ori"
                     /ApEinfo_revcolor="#b7e6d7"
                     /ApEinfo_fwdcolor="#b7e6d7"
     CDS             complement(3147..4229)
                     /label="lacI"
                     /ApEinfo_revcolor="#d6b295"
                     /ApEinfo_fwdcolor="#d6b295"
ORIGIN
        1 attcaccacc ctgaattgac tctcttccgg gcgctatcat gccataccgc gaaaggtttt
       61 gcgccattcg atggtgtccg ggatctcgac gctctccctt atgaagtcta acgctgctct
      121 gggctaactg tccgcatcta gacttaactg agatattacc atagatgact agccattcct
      181 ctagatacta cgactagcat acTTCTAATA CGACTCACTA TAGGGAGATT CGTCTCCCAC
      241 TACATCCACA TACTACCTCC TTTACTTCAC ATTCGGGTCG GCATGGCATG TGCACCTCCT
      301 CGCGGTCCGA CCTGGGCTAC TTCGGTAGGT TAAGGCACTA TGATGTTGTG AAGTGAAGGA
      361 GGATATAAAT GAAACAGAAC AAAGAACAGT TAGTCAGTAA AGGTGAAGAA TTATTTACCG
      421 GTGTTGTACC GATATTAGTC GAACTGGACG GTGACGTAAA CGGACATAAG TTCTCTGTAA
      481 GTGGAGAAGG TGAAGGGGAT GCCACCTACG GGAAATTGAC GCTGAAATTT ATTTGCACGA
      541 CAGGGAAACT GCCAGTCCCC TGGCCTACTC TGGTAACCAC ACTTACGTGG GGGGTTCAGT
      601 GCTTTGCACG CTATCCCGAC CATATGAAGC AGCACGATTT TTTCAAATCT GCGATGCCGG
      661 AGGGCTATGT GCAAGAACGG ACCATTTTCT TTAAGGACGA TGGTAACTAT AAAACTCGCG
      721 CCGAAGTTAA ATTTGAAGGT GACACTTTGG TCAACCGTAT AGAACTGAAG GGGATAGATT
      781 TTAAGGAAGA TGGTAATATC CTTGGTCACA AGTTGGAATA CAACTACATC AGCGATAATG
      841 TATACATCAC AGCCGACAAG CAAAAAAACG GTATCAAAGC AAACTTCAAA ATACGTCACA
      901 ACATCGAGGA CGGTGGAGTC CAGCTGGCCG ACCACTACCA GCAGAACACC CCAATAGGCG
      961 ACGGACCTGT TCTTCTGCCA GACAACCACT ACCTTTCGAC TCAATCAAAG CTTTCAAAGG
     1021 ATCCTAACGA GAAACGGGAT CATATGGTGT TGCTTGAGTT CGTTACGGCA GCTGGTATAA
     1081 CCTTGGGGAT GGACGAACTT TACAAATAAT AAtagcataa ccccttgggg cctctaaacg
     1141 ggtcttgagg ggttttttgc tgaaacctca ggcatttgag aagcacacgg tcacactgct
     1201 tccggtagtc aataaaccgg taaaccagca atagacataa gcggctattt aacgaccctg
     1261 ccctgaaccg acgacaagct gacgaccggg tctccgcaag tggcactttt cggggaaatg
     1321 tgcgcggaac ccctatttgt ttatttttct aaatacattc aaatatgtat ccgctcatga
     1381 attaattctt agaaaaactc atcgagcatc aaatgaaact gcaatttatt catatcagga
     1441 ttatcaatac catatttttg aaaaagccgt ttctgtaatg aaggagaaaa ctcaccgagg
     1501 cagttccata ggatggcaag atcctggtat cggtctgcga ttccgactcg tccaacatca
     1561 atacaaccta ttaatttccc ctcgtcaaaa ataaggttat caagtgagaa atcaccatga
     1621 gtgacgactg aatccggtga gaatggcaaa agtttatgca tttctttcca gacttgttca
     1681 acaggccagc cattacgctc gtcatcaaaa tcactcgcat caaccaaacc gttattcatt
     1741 cgtgattgcg cctgagcgag acgaaatacg cggtcgctgt taaaaggaca attacaaaca
     1801 ggaatcgaat gcaaccggcg caggaacact gccagcgcat caacaatatt ttcacctgaa
     1861 tcaggatatt cttctaatac ctggaatgct gttttcccgg ggatcgcagt ggtgagtaac
     1921 catgcatcat caggagtacg gataaaatgc ttgatggtcg gaagaggcat aaattccgtc
     1981 agccagttta gtctgaccat ctcatctgta acatcattgg caacgctacc tttgccatgt
     2041 ttcagaaaca actctggcgc atcgggcttc ccatacaatc gatagattgt cgcacctgat
     2101 tgcccgacat tatcgcgagc ccatttatac ccatataaat cagcatccat gttggaattt
     2161 aatcgcggcc tagagcaaga cgtttcccgt tgaatatggc tcatactctt cctttttcaa
     2221 tattattgaa gcatttatca gggttattgt ctcatgagcg gatacatatt tgaatgtatt
     2281 tagaaaaata aacaaatagg catgctagcg cagaaacgtc ctagaagatg ccaggaggat
     2341 acttagcaga gagacaataa ggccggagcg aagccgtttt tccataggct ccgcccccct
     2401 gacgaacatc acgaaatctg acgctcaaat cagtggtggc gaaacccgac aggactataa
     2461 agataccagg cgtttccccc tgatggctcc ctcttgcgct ctcctgttcc cgtcctgcgg
     2521 cgtccgtgtt gtggtggagg ctttacccaa atcaccacgt cccgttccgt gtagacagtt
     2581 cgctccaagc tgggctgtgt gcaagaaccc cccgttcagc ccgactgctg cgccttatcc
     2641 ggtaactatc atcttgagtc caacccggaa agacacgaca aaacgccact ggcagcagcc
     2701 attggtaact gagaattagt ggatttagat atcgagagtc ttgaagtggt ggcctaacag
     2761 aggctacact gaaaggacag tatttggtat ctgcgctcca ctaaagccag ttaccaggtt
     2821 aagcagttcc ccaactgact taaccttcga tcaaaccgcc tccccaggcg gttttttcgt
     2881 ttacagagca ggagattacg acgatcgtaa aaggatctca agaagatcct ttacggattc
     2941 ccgacaccat cactctagat ttcagtgcaa tttatctctt caaatgtagc acctgaagtc
     3001 agccccatac gatataagtt gtaattctca tgttagtcat gccccgcgcc caccggaagg
     3061 agctgactgg gttgaaggct ctcaagggca tcggtcgaga tcccggtgcc taatgagtga
     3121 gctaacttac attaattgcg ttgcgctcac tgcccgcttt ccagtcggga aacctgtcgt
     3181 gccagctgca ttaatgaatc ggccaacgcg cggggagagg cggtttgcgt attgggcgcc
     3241 agggtggttt ttcttttcac cagtgagacg ggcaacagct gattgccctt caccgcctgg
     3301 ccctgagaga gttgcagcaa gcggtccacg ctggtttgcc ccagcaggcg aaaatcctgt
     3361 ttgatggtgg ttaacggcgg gatataacat gagctgtctt cggtatcgtc gtatcccact
     3421 accgagatgt ccgcaccaac gcgcagcccg gactcggtaa tggcgcgcat tgcgcccagc
     3481 gccatctgat cgttggcaac cagcatcgca gtgggaacga tgccctcatt cagcatttgc
     3541 atggtttgtt gaaaaccgga catggcactc cagtcgcctt cccgttccgc tatcggctga
     3601 atttgattgc gagtgagata tttatgccag ccagccagac gcagacgcgc cgagacagaa
     3661 cttaatgggc ccgctaacag cgcgatttgc tggtgaccca atgcgaccag atgctccacg
     3721 cccagtcgcg taccgtcttc atgggagaaa ataatactgt tgatgggtgt ctggtcagag
     3781 acatcaagaa ataacgccgg aacattagtg caggcagctt ccacagcaat ggcatcctgg
     3841 tcatccagcg gatagttaat gatcagccca ctgacgcgtt gcgcgagaag attgtgcacc
     3901 gccgctttac aggcttcgac gccgcttcgt tctaccatcg acaccaccac gctggcaccc
     3961 agttgatcgg cgcgagattt aatcgccgcg acaatttgcg acggcgcgtg cagggccaga
     4021 ctggaggtgg caacgccaat cagcaacgac tgtttgcccg ccagttgttg tgccacgcgg
     4081 ttgggaatgt aattcagctc cgccatcgcc gcttccactt tttcccgcgt tttcgcagaa
     4141 acgtggctgg cctggttcac cacgcgggaa acggtctgat aagagacacc ggcatactct
     4201 gcgacatcgt ataacgttac tggtttcac
//
