# Supplementary material for: Genetically encoded RNA strand exchange circuits for programmable protein expression and computation in cells
Source: bioRxiv preprint, doi:10.1101/2025.09.24.678369, version 1 (2025-09-24)
Supplement: Plasmid GenBank files [file 678369_file04.zip › Supplementary File 2/pCOLA - (U_3) Uu1rbs2 R3 CFP T7t.gb]

LOCUS       pCOLA_-_(U_3)_U{u1,rbs2 4227 bp ds-DNA     circular     21-SEP-2025
DEFINITION  .
FEATURES             Location/Qualifiers
     primer          32..55
                     /label="Duet_seq_fwd"
                     /note="sequence: cgctatcatgccataccgcgaaag"
                     /ApEinfo_revcolor="#faac61"
                     /ApEinfo_fwdcolor="#faac61"
     primer          complement(82..132)
                     /label="pDuet_BB_rev_ga4"
                     /note="sequence: GACAGTTAGCCCAGAGCAGCGTTAGACTTcataagggagagcgtcgagatc"
                     /ApEinfo_revcolor="#b1ff67"
                     /ApEinfo_fwdcolor="#b1ff67"
     primer          complement(114..132)
                     /label="ga4_rev"
                     /note="sequence: gacagttagcccagagcag"
                     /ApEinfo_revcolor="#c7b0e3"
                     /ApEinfo_fwdcolor="#c7b0e3"
     misc_feature    206..222
                     /label="T7 promoter"
                     /ApEinfo_revcolor="#9eafd2"
                     /ApEinfo_fwdcolor="#9eafd2"
     misc_feature    275..338
                     /label="HDV R3"
                     /ApEinfo_revcolor="#9eafd2"
                     /ApEinfo_fwdcolor="#9eafd2"
     primer          complement(293..311)
                     /label="G2U_RoR3_revUS"
                     /note="sequence: GTCGGACCGCGAGGAGGTG"
                     /ApEinfo_revcolor="#c7b0e3"
                     /ApEinfo_fwdcolor="#c7b0e3"
     primer          complement(312..335)
                     /label="G2U_RoR3_rev"
                     /note="sequence: CCTTAACCTACCGAAGTAGCCCAG"
                     /ApEinfo_revcolor="#ff9ccd"
                     /ApEinfo_fwdcolor="#ff9ccd"
     primer          312..338
                     /label="G2U_R3_fwd"
                     /note="sequence: CTGGGCTACTTCGGTAGGTTAAGGCAC"
                     /ApEinfo_revcolor="#75c6a9"
                     /ApEinfo_fwdcolor="#75c6a9"
     RBS             355..360
                     /label="RBS6s"
                     /ApEinfo_revcolor="#f58a5e"
                     /ApEinfo_fwdcolor="#f58a5e"
     primer          361..390
                     /label="THE_lkr_fwd"
                     /note="sequence: ATATAAATGAAACAGAACAAAGAACAGTTA"
                     /ApEinfo_revcolor="#75c6a9"
                     /ApEinfo_fwdcolor="#75c6a9"
     CDS             388..1110
                     /label="Translation 388-1110"
                     /translation="LVSKGEELFTGVVPILVELDGDVNGHKFSVSGEGEGDATYGKLTLKFICTTGKLPVPWPTLVTTLTWGVQCFARYPDHMKQHDFFKSAMPEGYVQERTIFFKDDGNYKTRAEVKFEGDTLVNRIELKGIDFKEDGNILGHKLEYNYISDNVYITADKQKNGIKANFKIRHNIEDGGVQLADHYQQNTPIGDGPVLLPDNHYLSTQSKLSKDPNEKRDHMVLLEFVTAAGITLGMDELYK**"
     misc_feature    388..1110
                     /label="sCFP3A_2tta"
     primer          complement(1111..1114)
                     /label="T7\Terminator\primer"
                     /ApEinfo_revcolor="#ffef86"
                     /ApEinfo_fwdcolor="#ffef86"
     terminator      1111..1157
                     /label="T7\Terminator"
                     /ApEinfo_revcolor="#f8d3a9"
                     /ApEinfo_fwdcolor="#f8d3a9"
     primer          1128..1147
                     /label="Duet_BB_T7t_fwd"
                     /note="sequence: gcctctaaacgggtcttgag"
                     /ApEinfo_revcolor="#c7b0e3"
                     /ApEinfo_fwdcolor="#c7b0e3"
     primer          1158..1182
                     /label="pDuet_BB_ds_fwd"
                     /note="sequence: ctgaaacctcaggcatttgagaagc"
                     /ApEinfo_revcolor="#b1ff67"
                     /ApEinfo_fwdcolor="#b1ff67"
     primer          complement(1187..1209)
                     /label="Duet_seq_rev"
                     /note="sequence: tgactaccggaagcagtgtgacc"
                     /ApEinfo_revcolor="#c6c9d1"
                     /ApEinfo_fwdcolor="#c6c9d1"
     CDS             complement(1387..2202)
                     /label="Kan"
                     /ApEinfo_revcolor="#f58a5e"
                     /ApEinfo_fwdcolor="#f58a5e"
     primer          complement(1396..1430)
                     /label="RSF_kanR_rev"
                     /note="sequence: tgaataaattgcagtttcatttgatgctcgatgag"
                     /ApEinfo_revcolor="#84b0dc"
                     /ApEinfo_fwdcolor="#84b0dc"
     RBS             complement(2208..2212)
                     /label="RBS"
                     /ApEinfo_revcolor="#ffef86"
                     /ApEinfo_fwdcolor="#ffef86"
     -10_signal      complement(2244..2250)
                     /label="-10\Ap"
                     /ApEinfo_revcolor="#9eafd2"
                     /ApEinfo_fwdcolor="#9eafd2"
     -35_signal      complement(2267..2272)
                     /label="-35\Ap"
                     /ApEinfo_revcolor="#b1ff67"
                     /ApEinfo_fwdcolor="#b1ff67"
     rep_origin      2312..2947
                     /label="ColA\ori"
                     /ApEinfo_revcolor="#b7e6d7"
                     /ApEinfo_fwdcolor="#b7e6d7"
     CDS             complement(3145..4227)
                     /label="lacI"
                     /ApEinfo_revcolor="#d6b295"
                     /ApEinfo_fwdcolor="#d6b295"
ORIGIN
        1 attcaccacc ctgaattgac tctcttccgg gcgctatcat gccataccgc gaaaggtttt
       61 gcgccattcg atggtgtccg ggatctcgac gctctccctt atgaagtcta acgctgctct
      121 gggctaactg tccgcatcta gacttaactg agatattacc atagatgact agccattcct
      181 ctagatacta cgactagcat acTTCTAATA CGACTCACTA TAGGGAGATT CGTCTCCCAC
      241 TACATCCACA TACTACCTCC TTTACTTCAC ATTCGGGTCG GCATGGCATG TGCACCTCCT
      301 CGCGGTCCGA CCTGGGCTAC TTCGGTAGGT TAAGGCACTG ATGTTGTGAA GTGAAGGAGG
      361 ATATAAATGA AACAGAACAA AGAACAGTTA GTCAGTAAAG GTGAAGAATT ATTTACCGGT
      421 GTTGTACCGA TATTAGTCGA ACTGGACGGT GACGTAAACG GACATAAGTT CTCTGTAAGT
      481 GGAGAAGGTG AAGGGGATGC CACCTACGGG AAATTGACGC TGAAATTTAT TTGCACGACA
      541 GGGAAACTGC CAGTCCCCTG GCCTACTCTG GTAACCACAC TTACGTGGGG GGTTCAGTGC
      601 TTTGCACGCT ATCCCGACCA TATGAAGCAG CACGATTTTT TCAAATCTGC GATGCCGGAG
      661 GGCTATGTGC AAGAACGGAC CATTTTCTTT AAGGACGATG GTAACTATAA AACTCGCGCC
      721 GAAGTTAAAT TTGAAGGTGA CACTTTGGTC AACCGTATAG AACTGAAGGG GATAGATTTT
      781 AAGGAAGATG GTAATATCCT TGGTCACAAG TTGGAATACA ACTACATCAG CGATAATGTA
      841 TACATCACAG CCGACAAGCA AAAAAACGGT ATCAAAGCAA ACTTCAAAAT ACGTCACAAC
      901 ATCGAGGACG GTGGAGTCCA GCTGGCCGAC CACTACCAGC AGAACACCCC AATAGGCGAC
      961 GGACCTGTTC TTCTGCCAGA CAACCACTAC CTTTCGACTC AATCAAAGCT TTCAAAGGAT
     1021 CCTAACGAGA AACGGGATCA TATGGTGTTG CTTGAGTTCG TTACGGCAGC TGGTATAACC
     1081 TTGGGGATGG ACGAACTTTA CAAATAATAA tagcataacc ccttggggcc tctaaacggg
     1141 tcttgagggg ttttttgctg aaacctcagg catttgagaa gcacacggtc acactgcttc
     1201 cggtagtcaa taaaccggta aaccagcaat agacataagc ggctatttaa cgaccctgcc
     1261 ctgaaccgac gacaagctga cgaccgggtc tccgcaagtg gcacttttcg gggaaatgtg
     1321 cgcggaaccc ctatttgttt atttttctaa atacattcaa atatgtatcc gctcatgaat
     1381 taattcttag aaaaactcat cgagcatcaa atgaaactgc aatttattca tatcaggatt
     1441 atcaatacca tatttttgaa aaagccgttt ctgtaatgaa ggagaaaact caccgaggca
     1501 gttccatagg atggcaagat cctggtatcg gtctgcgatt ccgactcgtc caacatcaat
     1561 acaacctatt aatttcccct cgtcaaaaat aaggttatca agtgagaaat caccatgagt
     1621 gacgactgaa tccggtgaga atggcaaaag tttatgcatt tctttccaga cttgttcaac
     1681 aggccagcca ttacgctcgt catcaaaatc actcgcatca accaaaccgt tattcattcg
     1741 tgattgcgcc tgagcgagac gaaatacgcg gtcgctgtta aaaggacaat tacaaacagg
     1801 aatcgaatgc aaccggcgca ggaacactgc cagcgcatca acaatatttt cacctgaatc
     1861 aggatattct tctaatacct ggaatgctgt tttcccgggg atcgcagtgg tgagtaacca
     1921 tgcatcatca ggagtacgga taaaatgctt gatggtcgga agaggcataa attccgtcag
     1981 ccagtttagt ctgaccatct catctgtaac atcattggca acgctacctt tgccatgttt
     2041 cagaaacaac tctggcgcat cgggcttccc atacaatcga tagattgtcg cacctgattg
     2101 cccgacatta tcgcgagccc atttataccc atataaatca gcatccatgt tggaatttaa
     2161 tcgcggccta gagcaagacg tttcccgttg aatatggctc atactcttcc tttttcaata
     2221 ttattgaagc atttatcagg gttattgtct catgagcgga tacatatttg aatgtattta
     2281 gaaaaataaa caaataggca tgctagcgca gaaacgtcct agaagatgcc aggaggatac
     2341 ttagcagaga gacaataagg ccggagcgaa gccgtttttc cataggctcc gcccccctga
     2401 cgaacatcac gaaatctgac gctcaaatca gtggtggcga aacccgacag gactataaag
     2461 ataccaggcg tttccccctg atggctccct cttgcgctct cctgttcccg tcctgcggcg
     2521 tccgtgttgt ggtggaggct ttacccaaat caccacgtcc cgttccgtgt agacagttcg
     2581 ctccaagctg ggctgtgtgc aagaaccccc cgttcagccc gactgctgcg ccttatccgg
     2641 taactatcat cttgagtcca acccggaaag acacgacaaa acgccactgg cagcagccat
     2701 tggtaactga gaattagtgg atttagatat cgagagtctt gaagtggtgg cctaacagag
     2761 gctacactga aaggacagta tttggtatct gcgctccact aaagccagtt accaggttaa
     2821 gcagttcccc aactgactta accttcgatc aaaccgcctc cccaggcggt tttttcgttt
     2881 acagagcagg agattacgac gatcgtaaaa ggatctcaag aagatccttt acggattccc
     2941 gacaccatca ctctagattt cagtgcaatt tatctcttca aatgtagcac ctgaagtcag
     3001 ccccatacga tataagttgt aattctcatg ttagtcatgc cccgcgccca ccggaaggag
     3061 ctgactgggt tgaaggctct caagggcatc ggtcgagatc ccggtgccta atgagtgagc
     3121 taacttacat taattgcgtt gcgctcactg cccgctttcc agtcgggaaa cctgtcgtgc
     3181 cagctgcatt aatgaatcgg ccaacgcgcg gggagaggcg gtttgcgtat tgggcgccag
     3241 ggtggttttt cttttcacca gtgagacggg caacagctga ttgcccttca ccgcctggcc
     3301 ctgagagagt tgcagcaagc ggtccacgct ggtttgcccc agcaggcgaa aatcctgttt
     3361 gatggtggtt aacggcggga tataacatga gctgtcttcg gtatcgtcgt atcccactac
     3421 cgagatgtcc gcaccaacgc gcagcccgga ctcggtaatg gcgcgcattg cgcccagcgc
     3481 catctgatcg ttggcaacca gcatcgcagt gggaacgatg ccctcattca gcatttgcat
     3541 ggtttgttga aaaccggaca tggcactcca gtcgccttcc cgttccgcta tcggctgaat
     3601 ttgattgcga gtgagatatt tatgccagcc agccagacgc agacgcgccg agacagaact
     3661 taatgggccc gctaacagcg cgatttgctg gtgacccaat gcgaccagat gctccacgcc
     3721 cagtcgcgta ccgtcttcat gggagaaaat aatactgttg atgggtgtct ggtcagagac
     3781 atcaagaaat aacgccggaa cattagtgca ggcagcttcc acagcaatgg catcctggtc
     3841 atccagcgga tagttaatga tcagcccact gacgcgttgc gcgagaagat tgtgcaccgc
     3901 cgctttacag gcttcgacgc cgcttcgttc taccatcgac accaccacgc tggcacccag
     3961 ttgatcggcg cgagatttaa tcgccgcgac aatttgcgac ggcgcgtgca gggccagact
     4021 ggaggtggca acgccaatca gcaacgactg tttgcccgcc agttgttgtg ccacgcggtt
     4081 gggaatgtaa ttcagctccg ccatcgccgc ttccactttt tcccgcgttt tcgcagaaac
     4141 gtggctggcc tggttcacca cgcgggaaac ggtctgataa gagacaccgg catactctgc
     4201 gacatcgtat aacgttactg gtttcac
//
