# Supplementary material for: Genetically encoded RNA strand exchange circuits for programmable protein expression and computation in cells
Source: bioRxiv preprint, doi:10.1101/2025.09.24.678369, version 1 (2025-09-24)
Supplement: Plasmid GenBank files [file 678369_file04.zip › Supplementary File 2/pCOLA - HP d15 CFP T7t.gb]

LOCUS       pCOLA_-_HP_[d15_CFP_T7t 4166 bp ds-DNA     circular     21-SEP-2025
DEFINITION  .
FEATURES             Location/Qualifiers
     primer          32..55
                     /label="Duet_seq_fwd"
                     /note="sequence: cgctatcatgccataccgcgaaag"
                     /ApEinfo_revcolor="#faac61"
                     /ApEinfo_fwdcolor="#faac61"
     primer          complement(82..132)
                     /label="pDuet_BB_rev_ga4"
                     /note="sequence: GACAGTTAGCCCAGAGCAGCGTTAGACTTcataagggagagcgtcgagatc"
                     /ApEinfo_revcolor="#b1ff67"
                     /ApEinfo_fwdcolor="#b1ff67"
     misc_feature    206..222
                     /label="T7 promoter"
                     /ApEinfo_revcolor="#9eafd2"
                     /ApEinfo_fwdcolor="#9eafd2"
     RBS             294..299
                     /label="RBS6s"
                     /ApEinfo_revcolor="#d6b295"
                     /ApEinfo_fwdcolor="#d6b295"
     CDS             327..1049
                     /label="Translation 327-1049"
                     /translation="LVSKGEELFTGVVPILVELDGDVNGHKFSVSGEGEGDATYGKLTLKFICTTGKLPVPWPTLVTTLTWGVQCFARYPDHMKQHDFFKSAMPEGYVQERTIFFKDDGNYKTRAEVKFEGDTLVNRIELKGIDFKEDGNILGHKLEYNYISDNVYITADKQKNGIKANFKIRHNIEDGGVQLADHYQQNTPIGDGPVLLPDNHYLSTQSKLSKDPNEKRDHMVLLEFVTAAGITLGMDELYK**"
     misc_feature    327..1049
                     /label="sCFP3A_2tta"
     primer          complement(1050..1053)
                     /label="T7\Terminator\primer"
                     /ApEinfo_revcolor="#ffef86"
                     /ApEinfo_fwdcolor="#ffef86"
     terminator      1050..1096
                     /label="T7\Terminator"
                     /ApEinfo_revcolor="#f8d3a9"
                     /ApEinfo_fwdcolor="#f8d3a9"
     primer          1067..1086
                     /label="Duet_BB_T7t_fwd"
                     /note="sequence: gcctctaaacgggtcttgag"
                     /ApEinfo_revcolor="#c7b0e3"
                     /ApEinfo_fwdcolor="#c7b0e3"
     primer          1097..1121
                     /label="pDuet_BB_ds_fwd"
                     /note="sequence: ctgaaacctcaggcatttgagaagc"
                     /ApEinfo_revcolor="#b1ff67"
                     /ApEinfo_fwdcolor="#b1ff67"
     primer          complement(1126..1148)
                     /label="Duet_seq_rev"
                     /note="sequence: tgactaccggaagcagtgtgacc"
                     /ApEinfo_revcolor="#c6c9d1"
                     /ApEinfo_fwdcolor="#c6c9d1"
     CDS             complement(1326..2141)
                     /label="Kan"
                     /ApEinfo_revcolor="#f58a5e"
                     /ApEinfo_fwdcolor="#f58a5e"
     primer          complement(1335..1369)
                     /label="RSF_kanR_rev"
                     /note="sequence: tgaataaattgcagtttcatttgatgctcgatgag"
                     /ApEinfo_revcolor="#84b0dc"
                     /ApEinfo_fwdcolor="#84b0dc"
     RBS             complement(2147..2151)
                     /label="RBS"
                     /ApEinfo_revcolor="#ffef86"
                     /ApEinfo_fwdcolor="#ffef86"
     -10_signal      complement(2183..2189)
                     /label="-10\Ap"
                     /ApEinfo_revcolor="#9eafd2"
                     /ApEinfo_fwdcolor="#9eafd2"
     -35_signal      complement(2206..2211)
                     /label="-35\Ap"
                     /ApEinfo_revcolor="#b1ff67"
                     /ApEinfo_fwdcolor="#b1ff67"
     rep_origin      2251..2886
                     /label="ColA\ori"
                     /ApEinfo_revcolor="#b7e6d7"
                     /ApEinfo_fwdcolor="#b7e6d7"
     CDS             complement(3084..4166)
                     /label="lacI"
                     /ApEinfo_revcolor="#d6b295"
                     /ApEinfo_fwdcolor="#d6b295"
ORIGIN
        1 attcaccacc ctgaattgac tctcttccgg gcgctatcat gccataccgc gaaaggtttt
       61 gcgccattcg atggtgtccg ggatctcgac gctctccctt atgaagtcta acgctgctct
      121 gggctaactg tccgcatcta gacttaactg agatattacc atagatgact agccattcct
      181 ctagatacta cgactagcat acTTCTAATA CGACTCACTA TAGGGAGATT CGTCTCCCAT
      241 TAATACAAAA TAATCACTTC ATAACATCAT ATTCGTATGA TGTTGTGAAG TGAAGGAGGA
      301 TATAAATGAA ACAGAACAAA GAACAGTTAG TCAGTAAAGG TGAAGAATTA TTTACCGGTG
      361 TTGTACCGAT ATTAGTCGAA CTGGACGGTG ACGTAAACGG ACATAAGTTC TCTGTAAGTG
      421 GAGAAGGTGA AGGGGATGCC ACCTACGGGA AATTGACGCT GAAATTTATT TGCACGACAG
      481 GGAAACTGCC AGTCCCCTGG CCTACTCTGG TAACCACACT TACGTGGGGG GTTCAGTGCT
      541 TTGCACGCTA TCCCGACCAT ATGAAGCAGC ACGATTTTTT CAAATCTGCG ATGCCGGAGG
      601 GCTATGTGCA AGAACGGACC ATTTTCTTTA AGGACGATGG TAACTATAAA ACTCGCGCCG
      661 AAGTTAAATT TGAAGGTGAC ACTTTGGTCA ACCGTATAGA ACTGAAGGGG ATAGATTTTA
      721 AGGAAGATGG TAATATCCTT GGTCACAAGT TGGAATACAA CTACATCAGC GATAATGTAT
      781 ACATCACAGC CGACAAGCAA AAAAACGGTA TCAAAGCAAA CTTCAAAATA CGTCACAACA
      841 TCGAGGACGG TGGAGTCCAG CTGGCCGACC ACTACCAGCA GAACACCCCA ATAGGCGACG
      901 GACCTGTTCT TCTGCCAGAC AACCACTACC TTTCGACTCA ATCAAAGCTT TCAAAGGATC
      961 CTAACGAGAA ACGGGATCAT ATGGTGTTGC TTGAGTTCGT TACGGCAGCT GGTATAACCT
     1021 TGGGGATGGA CGAACTTTAC AAATAATAAt agcataaccc cttggggcct ctaaacgggt
     1081 cttgaggggt tttttgctga aacctcaggc atttgagaag cacacggtca cactgcttcc
     1141 ggtagtcaat aaaccggtaa accagcaata gacataagcg gctatttaac gaccctgccc
     1201 tgaaccgacg acaagctgac gaccgggtct ccgcaagtgg cacttttcgg ggaaatgtgc
     1261 gcggaacccc tatttgttta tttttctaaa tacattcaaa tatgtatccg ctcatgaatt
     1321 aattcttaga aaaactcatc gagcatcaaa tgaaactgca atttattcat atcaggatta
     1381 tcaataccat atttttgaaa aagccgtttc tgtaatgaag gagaaaactc accgaggcag
     1441 ttccatagga tggcaagatc ctggtatcgg tctgcgattc cgactcgtcc aacatcaata
     1501 caacctatta atttcccctc gtcaaaaata aggttatcaa gtgagaaatc accatgagtg
     1561 acgactgaat ccggtgagaa tggcaaaagt ttatgcattt ctttccagac ttgttcaaca
     1621 ggccagccat tacgctcgtc atcaaaatca ctcgcatcaa ccaaaccgtt attcattcgt
     1681 gattgcgcct gagcgagacg aaatacgcgg tcgctgttaa aaggacaatt acaaacagga
     1741 atcgaatgca accggcgcag gaacactgcc agcgcatcaa caatattttc acctgaatca
     1801 ggatattctt ctaatacctg gaatgctgtt ttcccgggga tcgcagtggt gagtaaccat
     1861 gcatcatcag gagtacggat aaaatgcttg atggtcggaa gaggcataaa ttccgtcagc
     1921 cagtttagtc tgaccatctc atctgtaaca tcattggcaa cgctaccttt gccatgtttc
     1981 agaaacaact ctggcgcatc gggcttccca tacaatcgat agattgtcgc acctgattgc
     2041 ccgacattat cgcgagccca tttataccca tataaatcag catccatgtt ggaatttaat
     2101 cgcggcctag agcaagacgt ttcccgttga atatggctca tactcttcct ttttcaatat
     2161 tattgaagca tttatcaggg ttattgtctc atgagcggat acatatttga atgtatttag
     2221 aaaaataaac aaataggcat gctagcgcag aaacgtccta gaagatgcca ggaggatact
     2281 tagcagagag acaataaggc cggagcgaag ccgtttttcc ataggctccg cccccctgac
     2341 gaacatcacg aaatctgacg ctcaaatcag tggtggcgaa acccgacagg actataaaga
     2401 taccaggcgt ttccccctga tggctccctc ttgcgctctc ctgttcccgt cctgcggcgt
     2461 ccgtgttgtg gtggaggctt tacccaaatc accacgtccc gttccgtgta gacagttcgc
     2521 tccaagctgg gctgtgtgca agaacccccc gttcagcccg actgctgcgc cttatccggt
     2581 aactatcatc ttgagtccaa cccggaaaga cacgacaaaa cgccactggc agcagccatt
     2641 ggtaactgag aattagtgga tttagatatc gagagtcttg aagtggtggc ctaacagagg
     2701 ctacactgaa aggacagtat ttggtatctg cgctccacta aagccagtta ccaggttaag
     2761 cagttcccca actgacttaa ccttcgatca aaccgcctcc ccaggcggtt ttttcgttta
     2821 cagagcagga gattacgacg atcgtaaaag gatctcaaga agatccttta cggattcccg
     2881 acaccatcac tctagatttc agtgcaattt atctcttcaa atgtagcacc tgaagtcagc
     2941 cccatacgat ataagttgta attctcatgt tagtcatgcc ccgcgcccac cggaaggagc
     3001 tgactgggtt gaaggctctc aagggcatcg gtcgagatcc cggtgcctaa tgagtgagct
     3061 aacttacatt aattgcgttg cgctcactgc ccgctttcca gtcgggaaac ctgtcgtgcc
     3121 agctgcatta atgaatcggc caacgcgcgg ggagaggcgg tttgcgtatt gggcgccagg
     3181 gtggtttttc ttttcaccag tgagacgggc aacagctgat tgcccttcac cgcctggccc
     3241 tgagagagtt gcagcaagcg gtccacgctg gtttgcccca gcaggcgaaa atcctgtttg
     3301 atggtggtta acggcgggat ataacatgag ctgtcttcgg tatcgtcgta tcccactacc
     3361 gagatgtccg caccaacgcg cagcccggac tcggtaatgg cgcgcattgc gcccagcgcc
     3421 atctgatcgt tggcaaccag catcgcagtg ggaacgatgc cctcattcag catttgcatg
     3481 gtttgttgaa aaccggacat ggcactccag tcgccttccc gttccgctat cggctgaatt
     3541 tgattgcgag tgagatattt atgccagcca gccagacgca gacgcgccga gacagaactt
     3601 aatgggcccg ctaacagcgc gatttgctgg tgacccaatg cgaccagatg ctccacgccc
     3661 agtcgcgtac cgtcttcatg ggagaaaata atactgttga tgggtgtctg gtcagagaca
     3721 tcaagaaata acgccggaac attagtgcag gcagcttcca cagcaatggc atcctggtca
     3781 tccagcggat agttaatgat cagcccactg acgcgttgcg cgagaagatt gtgcaccgcc
     3841 gctttacagg cttcgacgcc gcttcgttct accatcgaca ccaccacgct ggcacccagt
     3901 tgatcggcgc gagatttaat cgccgcgaca atttgcgacg gcgcgtgcag ggccagactg
     3961 gaggtggcaa cgccaatcag caacgactgt ttgcccgcca gttgttgtgc cacgcggttg
     4021 ggaatgtaat tcagctccgc catcgccgct tccacttttt cccgcgtttt cgcagaaacg
     4081 tggctggcct ggttcaccac gcgggaaacg gtctgataag agacaccggc atactctgcg
     4141 acatcgtata acgttactgg tttcac
//
