# Supplementary material for: Genetically encoded RNA strand exchange circuits for programmable protein expression and computation in cells
Source: bioRxiv preprint, doi:10.1101/2025.09.24.678369, version 1 (2025-09-24)
Supplement: Plasmid GenBank files [file 678369_file04.zip › Supplementary File 2/pCOLA - HP OFF CFP T7t.gb]

LOCUS       pCOLA_-_HP_OFF_[],_[CFP 4158 bp ds-DNA     circular     21-SEP-2025
DEFINITION  .
FEATURES             Location/Qualifiers
     primer          32..55
                     /label="Duet_seq_fwd"
                     /note="sequence: cgctatcatgccataccgcgaaag"
                     /ApEinfo_revcolor="#faac61"
                     /ApEinfo_fwdcolor="#faac61"
     primer          complement(82..132)
                     /label="pDuet_BB_rev_ga4"
                     /note="sequence: GACAGTTAGCCCAGAGCAGCGTTAGACTTcataagggagagcgtcgagatc"
                     /ApEinfo_revcolor="#b1ff67"
                     /ApEinfo_fwdcolor="#b1ff67"
     misc_feature    206..222
                     /label="T7 promoter"
                     /ApEinfo_revcolor="#9eafd2"
                     /ApEinfo_fwdcolor="#9eafd2"
     RBS             286..291
                     /label="RBS6s"
                     /ApEinfo_revcolor="#d6b295"
                     /ApEinfo_fwdcolor="#d6b295"
     CDS             319..1041
                     /label="Translation 319-1041"
                     /translation="LVSKGEELFTGVVPILVELDGDVNGHKFSVSGEGEGDATYGKLTLKFICTTGKLPVPWPTLVTTLTWGVQCFARYPDHMKQHDFFKSAMPEGYVQERTIFFKDDGNYKTRAEVKFEGDTLVNRIELKGIDFKEDGNILGHKLEYNYISDNVYITADKQKNGIKANFKIRHNIEDGGVQLADHYQQNTPIGDGPVLLPDNHYLSTQSKLSKDPNEKRDHMVLLEFVTAAGITLGMDELYK**"
     misc_feature    319..1041
                     /label="sCFP3A_2tta"
     primer          complement(1042..1045)
                     /label="T7\Terminator\primer"
                     /ApEinfo_revcolor="#ffef86"
                     /ApEinfo_fwdcolor="#ffef86"
     terminator      1042..1088
                     /label="T7\Terminator"
                     /ApEinfo_revcolor="#f8d3a9"
                     /ApEinfo_fwdcolor="#f8d3a9"
     primer          1059..1078
                     /label="Duet_BB_T7t_fwd"
                     /note="sequence: gcctctaaacgggtcttgag"
                     /ApEinfo_revcolor="#c7b0e3"
                     /ApEinfo_fwdcolor="#c7b0e3"
     primer          1089..1113
                     /label="pDuet_BB_ds_fwd"
                     /note="sequence: ctgaaacctcaggcatttgagaagc"
                     /ApEinfo_revcolor="#b1ff67"
                     /ApEinfo_fwdcolor="#b1ff67"
     primer          complement(1118..1140)
                     /label="Duet_seq_rev"
                     /note="sequence: tgactaccggaagcagtgtgacc"
                     /ApEinfo_revcolor="#c6c9d1"
                     /ApEinfo_fwdcolor="#c6c9d1"
     CDS             complement(1318..2133)
                     /label="Kan"
                     /ApEinfo_revcolor="#f58a5e"
                     /ApEinfo_fwdcolor="#f58a5e"
     primer          complement(1327..1361)
                     /label="RSF_kanR_rev"
                     /note="sequence: tgaataaattgcagtttcatttgatgctcgatgag"
                     /ApEinfo_revcolor="#84b0dc"
                     /ApEinfo_fwdcolor="#84b0dc"
     RBS             complement(2139..2143)
                     /label="RBS"
                     /ApEinfo_revcolor="#ffef86"
                     /ApEinfo_fwdcolor="#ffef86"
     -10_signal      complement(2175..2181)
                     /label="-10\Ap"
                     /ApEinfo_revcolor="#9eafd2"
                     /ApEinfo_fwdcolor="#9eafd2"
     -35_signal      complement(2198..2203)
                     /label="-35\Ap"
                     /ApEinfo_revcolor="#b1ff67"
                     /ApEinfo_fwdcolor="#b1ff67"
     rep_origin      2243..2878
                     /label="ColA\ori"
                     /ApEinfo_revcolor="#b7e6d7"
                     /ApEinfo_fwdcolor="#b7e6d7"
     CDS             complement(3076..4158)
                     /label="lacI"
                     /ApEinfo_revcolor="#d6b295"
                     /ApEinfo_fwdcolor="#d6b295"
ORIGIN
        1 attcaccacc ctgaattgac tctcttccgg gcgctatcat gccataccgc gaaaggtttt
       61 gcgccattcg atggtgtccg ggatctcgac gctctccctt atgaagtcta acgctgctct
      121 gggctaactg tccgcatcta gacttaactg agatattacc atagatgact agccattcct
      181 ctagatacta cgactagcat acTTCTAATA CGACTCACTA TAGGGAGATT CGTCTCCCAC
      241 TACATCCACA TACTACCTCC TTTACTTCAC ATTCGTGTGA AGTGAAGGAG GATATAAATG
      301 AAACAGAACA AAGAACAGTT AGTCAGTAAA GGTGAAGAAT TATTTACCGG TGTTGTACCG
      361 ATATTAGTCG AACTGGACGG TGACGTAAAC GGACATAAGT TCTCTGTAAG TGGAGAAGGT
      421 GAAGGGGATG CCACCTACGG GAAATTGACG CTGAAATTTA TTTGCACGAC AGGGAAACTG
      481 CCAGTCCCCT GGCCTACTCT GGTAACCACA CTTACGTGGG GGGTTCAGTG CTTTGCACGC
      541 TATCCCGACC ATATGAAGCA GCACGATTTT TTCAAATCTG CGATGCCGGA GGGCTATGTG
      601 CAAGAACGGA CCATTTTCTT TAAGGACGAT GGTAACTATA AAACTCGCGC CGAAGTTAAA
      661 TTTGAAGGTG ACACTTTGGT CAACCGTATA GAACTGAAGG GGATAGATTT TAAGGAAGAT
      721 GGTAATATCC TTGGTCACAA GTTGGAATAC AACTACATCA GCGATAATGT ATACATCACA
      781 GCCGACAAGC AAAAAAACGG TATCAAAGCA AACTTCAAAA TACGTCACAA CATCGAGGAC
      841 GGTGGAGTCC AGCTGGCCGA CCACTACCAG CAGAACACCC CAATAGGCGA CGGACCTGTT
      901 CTTCTGCCAG ACAACCACTA CCTTTCGACT CAATCAAAGC TTTCAAAGGA TCCTAACGAG
      961 AAACGGGATC ATATGGTGTT GCTTGAGTTC GTTACGGCAG CTGGTATAAC CTTGGGGATG
     1021 GACGAACTTT ACAAATAATA Atagcataac cccttggggc ctctaaacgg gtcttgaggg
     1081 gttttttgct gaaacctcag gcatttgaga agcacacggt cacactgctt ccggtagtca
     1141 ataaaccggt aaaccagcaa tagacataag cggctattta acgaccctgc cctgaaccga
     1201 cgacaagctg acgaccgggt ctccgcaagt ggcacttttc ggggaaatgt gcgcggaacc
     1261 cctatttgtt tatttttcta aatacattca aatatgtatc cgctcatgaa ttaattctta
     1321 gaaaaactca tcgagcatca aatgaaactg caatttattc atatcaggat tatcaatacc
     1381 atatttttga aaaagccgtt tctgtaatga aggagaaaac tcaccgaggc agttccatag
     1441 gatggcaaga tcctggtatc ggtctgcgat tccgactcgt ccaacatcaa tacaacctat
     1501 taatttcccc tcgtcaaaaa taaggttatc aagtgagaaa tcaccatgag tgacgactga
     1561 atccggtgag aatggcaaaa gtttatgcat ttctttccag acttgttcaa caggccagcc
     1621 attacgctcg tcatcaaaat cactcgcatc aaccaaaccg ttattcattc gtgattgcgc
     1681 ctgagcgaga cgaaatacgc ggtcgctgtt aaaaggacaa ttacaaacag gaatcgaatg
     1741 caaccggcgc aggaacactg ccagcgcatc aacaatattt tcacctgaat caggatattc
     1801 ttctaatacc tggaatgctg ttttcccggg gatcgcagtg gtgagtaacc atgcatcatc
     1861 aggagtacgg ataaaatgct tgatggtcgg aagaggcata aattccgtca gccagtttag
     1921 tctgaccatc tcatctgtaa catcattggc aacgctacct ttgccatgtt tcagaaacaa
     1981 ctctggcgca tcgggcttcc catacaatcg atagattgtc gcacctgatt gcccgacatt
     2041 atcgcgagcc catttatacc catataaatc agcatccatg ttggaattta atcgcggcct
     2101 agagcaagac gtttcccgtt gaatatggct catactcttc ctttttcaat attattgaag
     2161 catttatcag ggttattgtc tcatgagcgg atacatattt gaatgtattt agaaaaataa
     2221 acaaataggc atgctagcgc agaaacgtcc tagaagatgc caggaggata cttagcagag
     2281 agacaataag gccggagcga agccgttttt ccataggctc cgcccccctg acgaacatca
     2341 cgaaatctga cgctcaaatc agtggtggcg aaacccgaca ggactataaa gataccaggc
     2401 gtttccccct gatggctccc tcttgcgctc tcctgttccc gtcctgcggc gtccgtgttg
     2461 tggtggaggc tttacccaaa tcaccacgtc ccgttccgtg tagacagttc gctccaagct
     2521 gggctgtgtg caagaacccc ccgttcagcc cgactgctgc gccttatccg gtaactatca
     2581 tcttgagtcc aacccggaaa gacacgacaa aacgccactg gcagcagcca ttggtaactg
     2641 agaattagtg gatttagata tcgagagtct tgaagtggtg gcctaacaga ggctacactg
     2701 aaaggacagt atttggtatc tgcgctccac taaagccagt taccaggtta agcagttccc
     2761 caactgactt aaccttcgat caaaccgcct ccccaggcgg ttttttcgtt tacagagcag
     2821 gagattacga cgatcgtaaa aggatctcaa gaagatcctt tacggattcc cgacaccatc
     2881 actctagatt tcagtgcaat ttatctcttc aaatgtagca cctgaagtca gccccatacg
     2941 atataagttg taattctcat gttagtcatg ccccgcgccc accggaagga gctgactggg
     3001 ttgaaggctc tcaagggcat cggtcgagat cccggtgcct aatgagtgag ctaacttaca
     3061 ttaattgcgt tgcgctcact gcccgctttc cagtcgggaa acctgtcgtg ccagctgcat
     3121 taatgaatcg gccaacgcgc ggggagaggc ggtttgcgta ttgggcgcca gggtggtttt
     3181 tcttttcacc agtgagacgg gcaacagctg attgcccttc accgcctggc cctgagagag
     3241 ttgcagcaag cggtccacgc tggtttgccc cagcaggcga aaatcctgtt tgatggtggt
     3301 taacggcggg atataacatg agctgtcttc ggtatcgtcg tatcccacta ccgagatgtc
     3361 cgcaccaacg cgcagcccgg actcggtaat ggcgcgcatt gcgcccagcg ccatctgatc
     3421 gttggcaacc agcatcgcag tgggaacgat gccctcattc agcatttgca tggtttgttg
     3481 aaaaccggac atggcactcc agtcgccttc ccgttccgct atcggctgaa tttgattgcg
     3541 agtgagatat ttatgccagc cagccagacg cagacgcgcc gagacagaac ttaatgggcc
     3601 cgctaacagc gcgatttgct ggtgacccaa tgcgaccaga tgctccacgc ccagtcgcgt
     3661 accgtcttca tgggagaaaa taatactgtt gatgggtgtc tggtcagaga catcaagaaa
     3721 taacgccgga acattagtgc aggcagcttc cacagcaatg gcatcctggt catccagcgg
     3781 atagttaatg atcagcccac tgacgcgttg cgcgagaaga ttgtgcaccg ccgctttaca
     3841 ggcttcgacg ccgcttcgtt ctaccatcga caccaccacg ctggcaccca gttgatcggc
     3901 gcgagattta atcgccgcga caatttgcga cggcgcgtgc agggccagac tggaggtggc
     3961 aacgccaatc agcaacgact gtttgcccgc cagttgttgt gccacgcggt tgggaatgta
     4021 attcagctcc gccatcgccg cttccacttt ttcccgcgtt ttcgcagaaa cgtggctggc
     4081 ctggttcacc acgcgggaaa cggtctgata agagacaccg gcatactctg cgacatcgta
     4141 taacgttact ggtttcac
//
