# Supplementary material for: Genetically encoded RNA strand exchange circuits for programmable protein expression and computation in cells
Source: bioRxiv preprint, doi:10.1101/2025.09.24.678369, version 1 (2025-09-24)
Supplement: Plasmid GenBank files [file 678369_file04.zip › Supplementary File 2/pCOLA - HP OFF c2 CFP T7t.gb]

LOCUS       pCOLA_-_HP_OFF_[c2],_[C 4160 bp ds-DNA     circular     21-SEP-2025
DEFINITION  .
FEATURES             Location/Qualifiers
     primer          32..55
                     /label="Duet_seq_fwd"
                     /note="sequence: cgctatcatgccataccgcgaaag"
                     /ApEinfo_revcolor="#faac61"
                     /ApEinfo_fwdcolor="#faac61"
     primer          complement(82..132)
                     /label="pDuet_BB_rev_ga4"
                     /note="sequence: GACAGTTAGCCCAGAGCAGCGTTAGACTTcataagggagagcgtcgagatc"
                     /ApEinfo_revcolor="#b1ff67"
                     /ApEinfo_fwdcolor="#b1ff67"
     misc_feature    206..222
                     /label="T7 promoter"
                     /ApEinfo_revcolor="#9eafd2"
                     /ApEinfo_fwdcolor="#9eafd2"
     RBS             288..293
                     /label="RBS6s"
                     /ApEinfo_revcolor="#d6b295"
                     /ApEinfo_fwdcolor="#d6b295"
     CDS             321..1043
                     /label="Translation 321-1043"
                     /translation="LVSKGEELFTGVVPILVELDGDVNGHKFSVSGEGEGDATYGKLTLKFICTTGKLPVPWPTLVTTLTWGVQCFARYPDHMKQHDFFKSAMPEGYVQERTIFFKDDGNYKTRAEVKFEGDTLVNRIELKGIDFKEDGNILGHKLEYNYISDNVYITADKQKNGIKANFKIRHNIEDGGVQLADHYQQNTPIGDGPVLLPDNHYLSTQSKLSKDPNEKRDHMVLLEFVTAAGITLGMDELYK**"
     misc_feature    321..1043
                     /label="sCFP3A_2tta"
     primer          complement(1044..1047)
                     /label="T7\Terminator\primer"
                     /ApEinfo_revcolor="#ffef86"
                     /ApEinfo_fwdcolor="#ffef86"
     terminator      1044..1090
                     /label="T7\Terminator"
                     /ApEinfo_revcolor="#f8d3a9"
                     /ApEinfo_fwdcolor="#f8d3a9"
     primer          1061..1080
                     /label="Duet_BB_T7t_fwd"
                     /note="sequence: gcctctaaacgggtcttgag"
                     /ApEinfo_revcolor="#c7b0e3"
                     /ApEinfo_fwdcolor="#c7b0e3"
     primer          1091..1115
                     /label="pDuet_BB_ds_fwd"
                     /note="sequence: ctgaaacctcaggcatttgagaagc"
                     /ApEinfo_revcolor="#b1ff67"
                     /ApEinfo_fwdcolor="#b1ff67"
     primer          complement(1120..1142)
                     /label="Duet_seq_rev"
                     /note="sequence: tgactaccggaagcagtgtgacc"
                     /ApEinfo_revcolor="#c6c9d1"
                     /ApEinfo_fwdcolor="#c6c9d1"
     CDS             complement(1320..2135)
                     /label="Kan"
                     /ApEinfo_revcolor="#f58a5e"
                     /ApEinfo_fwdcolor="#f58a5e"
     primer          complement(1329..1363)
                     /label="RSF_kanR_rev"
                     /note="sequence: tgaataaattgcagtttcatttgatgctcgatgag"
                     /ApEinfo_revcolor="#84b0dc"
                     /ApEinfo_fwdcolor="#84b0dc"
     RBS             complement(2141..2145)
                     /label="RBS"
                     /ApEinfo_revcolor="#ffef86"
                     /ApEinfo_fwdcolor="#ffef86"
     -10_signal      complement(2177..2183)
                     /label="-10\Ap"
                     /ApEinfo_revcolor="#9eafd2"
                     /ApEinfo_fwdcolor="#9eafd2"
     -35_signal      complement(2200..2205)
                     /label="-35\Ap"
                     /ApEinfo_revcolor="#b1ff67"
                     /ApEinfo_fwdcolor="#b1ff67"
     rep_origin      2245..2880
                     /label="ColA\ori"
                     /ApEinfo_revcolor="#b7e6d7"
                     /ApEinfo_fwdcolor="#b7e6d7"
     CDS             complement(3078..4160)
                     /label="lacI"
                     /ApEinfo_revcolor="#d6b295"
                     /ApEinfo_fwdcolor="#d6b295"
ORIGIN
        1 attcaccacc ctgaattgac tctcttccgg gcgctatcat gccataccgc gaaaggtttt
       61 gcgccattcg atggtgtccg ggatctcgac gctctccctt atgaagtcta acgctgctct
      121 gggctaactg tccgcatcta gacttaactg agatattacc atagatgact agccattcct
      181 ctagatacta cgactagcat acTTCTAATA CGACTCACTA TAGGGAGATT CGTCTCCCAC
      241 TACATCCACA TACTAATCCT CCTTTACTTC ACATTCGTGT GAAGTGAAGG AGGATATAAA
      301 TGAAACAGAA CAAAGAACAG TTAGTCAGTA AAGGTGAAGA ATTATTTACC GGTGTTGTAC
      361 CGATATTAGT CGAACTGGAC GGTGACGTAA ACGGACATAA GTTCTCTGTA AGTGGAGAAG
      421 GTGAAGGGGA TGCCACCTAC GGGAAATTGA CGCTGAAATT TATTTGCACG ACAGGGAAAC
      481 TGCCAGTCCC CTGGCCTACT CTGGTAACCA CACTTACGTG GGGGGTTCAG TGCTTTGCAC
      541 GCTATCCCGA CCATATGAAG CAGCACGATT TTTTCAAATC TGCGATGCCG GAGGGCTATG
      601 TGCAAGAACG GACCATTTTC TTTAAGGACG ATGGTAACTA TAAAACTCGC GCCGAAGTTA
      661 AATTTGAAGG TGACACTTTG GTCAACCGTA TAGAACTGAA GGGGATAGAT TTTAAGGAAG
      721 ATGGTAATAT CCTTGGTCAC AAGTTGGAAT ACAACTACAT CAGCGATAAT GTATACATCA
      781 CAGCCGACAA GCAAAAAAAC GGTATCAAAG CAAACTTCAA AATACGTCAC AACATCGAGG
      841 ACGGTGGAGT CCAGCTGGCC GACCACTACC AGCAGAACAC CCCAATAGGC GACGGACCTG
      901 TTCTTCTGCC AGACAACCAC TACCTTTCGA CTCAATCAAA GCTTTCAAAG GATCCTAACG
      961 AGAAACGGGA TCATATGGTG TTGCTTGAGT TCGTTACGGC AGCTGGTATA ACCTTGGGGA
     1021 TGGACGAACT TTACAAATAA TAAtagcata accccttggg gcctctaaac gggtcttgag
     1081 gggttttttg ctgaaacctc aggcatttga gaagcacacg gtcacactgc ttccggtagt
     1141 caataaaccg gtaaaccagc aatagacata agcggctatt taacgaccct gccctgaacc
     1201 gacgacaagc tgacgaccgg gtctccgcaa gtggcacttt tcggggaaat gtgcgcggaa
     1261 cccctatttg tttatttttc taaatacatt caaatatgta tccgctcatg aattaattct
     1321 tagaaaaact catcgagcat caaatgaaac tgcaatttat tcatatcagg attatcaata
     1381 ccatattttt gaaaaagccg tttctgtaat gaaggagaaa actcaccgag gcagttccat
     1441 aggatggcaa gatcctggta tcggtctgcg attccgactc gtccaacatc aatacaacct
     1501 attaatttcc cctcgtcaaa aataaggtta tcaagtgaga aatcaccatg agtgacgact
     1561 gaatccggtg agaatggcaa aagtttatgc atttctttcc agacttgttc aacaggccag
     1621 ccattacgct cgtcatcaaa atcactcgca tcaaccaaac cgttattcat tcgtgattgc
     1681 gcctgagcga gacgaaatac gcggtcgctg ttaaaaggac aattacaaac aggaatcgaa
     1741 tgcaaccggc gcaggaacac tgccagcgca tcaacaatat tttcacctga atcaggatat
     1801 tcttctaata cctggaatgc tgttttcccg gggatcgcag tggtgagtaa ccatgcatca
     1861 tcaggagtac ggataaaatg cttgatggtc ggaagaggca taaattccgt cagccagttt
     1921 agtctgacca tctcatctgt aacatcattg gcaacgctac ctttgccatg tttcagaaac
     1981 aactctggcg catcgggctt cccatacaat cgatagattg tcgcacctga ttgcccgaca
     2041 ttatcgcgag cccatttata cccatataaa tcagcatcca tgttggaatt taatcgcggc
     2101 ctagagcaag acgtttcccg ttgaatatgg ctcatactct tcctttttca atattattga
     2161 agcatttatc agggttattg tctcatgagc ggatacatat ttgaatgtat ttagaaaaat
     2221 aaacaaatag gcatgctagc gcagaaacgt cctagaagat gccaggagga tacttagcag
     2281 agagacaata aggccggagc gaagccgttt ttccataggc tccgcccccc tgacgaacat
     2341 cacgaaatct gacgctcaaa tcagtggtgg cgaaacccga caggactata aagataccag
     2401 gcgtttcccc ctgatggctc cctcttgcgc tctcctgttc ccgtcctgcg gcgtccgtgt
     2461 tgtggtggag gctttaccca aatcaccacg tcccgttccg tgtagacagt tcgctccaag
     2521 ctgggctgtg tgcaagaacc ccccgttcag cccgactgct gcgccttatc cggtaactat
     2581 catcttgagt ccaacccgga aagacacgac aaaacgccac tggcagcagc cattggtaac
     2641 tgagaattag tggatttaga tatcgagagt cttgaagtgg tggcctaaca gaggctacac
     2701 tgaaaggaca gtatttggta tctgcgctcc actaaagcca gttaccaggt taagcagttc
     2761 cccaactgac ttaaccttcg atcaaaccgc ctccccaggc ggttttttcg tttacagagc
     2821 aggagattac gacgatcgta aaaggatctc aagaagatcc tttacggatt cccgacacca
     2881 tcactctaga tttcagtgca atttatctct tcaaatgtag cacctgaagt cagccccata
     2941 cgatataagt tgtaattctc atgttagtca tgccccgcgc ccaccggaag gagctgactg
     3001 ggttgaaggc tctcaagggc atcggtcgag atcccggtgc ctaatgagtg agctaactta
     3061 cattaattgc gttgcgctca ctgcccgctt tccagtcggg aaacctgtcg tgccagctgc
     3121 attaatgaat cggccaacgc gcggggagag gcggtttgcg tattgggcgc cagggtggtt
     3181 tttcttttca ccagtgagac gggcaacagc tgattgccct tcaccgcctg gccctgagag
     3241 agttgcagca agcggtccac gctggtttgc cccagcaggc gaaaatcctg tttgatggtg
     3301 gttaacggcg ggatataaca tgagctgtct tcggtatcgt cgtatcccac taccgagatg
     3361 tccgcaccaa cgcgcagccc ggactcggta atggcgcgca ttgcgcccag cgccatctga
     3421 tcgttggcaa ccagcatcgc agtgggaacg atgccctcat tcagcatttg catggtttgt
     3481 tgaaaaccgg acatggcact ccagtcgcct tcccgttccg ctatcggctg aatttgattg
     3541 cgagtgagat atttatgcca gccagccaga cgcagacgcg ccgagacaga acttaatggg
     3601 cccgctaaca gcgcgatttg ctggtgaccc aatgcgacca gatgctccac gcccagtcgc
     3661 gtaccgtctt catgggagaa aataatactg ttgatgggtg tctggtcaga gacatcaaga
     3721 aataacgccg gaacattagt gcaggcagct tccacagcaa tggcatcctg gtcatccagc
     3781 ggatagttaa tgatcagccc actgacgcgt tgcgcgagaa gattgtgcac cgccgcttta
     3841 caggcttcga cgccgcttcg ttctaccatc gacaccacca cgctggcacc cagttgatcg
     3901 gcgcgagatt taatcgccgc gacaatttgc gacggcgcgt gcagggccag actggaggtg
     3961 gcaacgccaa tcagcaacga ctgtttgccc gccagttgtt gtgccacgcg gttgggaatg
     4021 taattcagct ccgccatcgc cgcttccact ttttcccgcg ttttcgcaga aacgtggctg
     4081 gcctggttca ccacgcggga aacggtctga taagagacac cggcatactc tgcgacatcg
     4141 tataacgtta ctggtttcac
//
