# Supplementary material for: Genetically encoded RNA strand exchange circuits for programmable protein expression and computation in cells
Source: bioRxiv preprint, doi:10.1101/2025.09.24.678369, version 1 (2025-09-24)
Supplement: Plasmid GenBank files [file 678369_file04.zip › Supplementary File 2/pCOLA - HP OFF c4 CFP T7t.gb]

LOCUS       pCOLA_-_HP_OFF_[c4],_[C 4162 bp ds-DNA     circular     21-SEP-2025
DEFINITION  .
FEATURES             Location/Qualifiers
     primer          32..55
                     /label="Duet_seq_fwd"
                     /note="sequence: cgctatcatgccataccgcgaaag"
                     /ApEinfo_revcolor="#faac61"
                     /ApEinfo_fwdcolor="#faac61"
     primer          complement(82..132)
                     /label="pDuet_BB_rev_ga4"
                     /note="sequence: GACAGTTAGCCCAGAGCAGCGTTAGACTTcataagggagagcgtcgagatc"
                     /ApEinfo_revcolor="#b1ff67"
                     /ApEinfo_fwdcolor="#b1ff67"
     misc_feature    206..222
                     /label="T7 promoter"
                     /ApEinfo_revcolor="#9eafd2"
                     /ApEinfo_fwdcolor="#9eafd2"
     RBS             290..295
                     /label="RBS6s"
                     /ApEinfo_revcolor="#d6b295"
                     /ApEinfo_fwdcolor="#d6b295"
     CDS             323..1045
                     /label="Translation 323-1045"
                     /translation="LVSKGEELFTGVVPILVELDGDVNGHKFSVSGEGEGDATYGKLTLKFICTTGKLPVPWPTLVTTLTWGVQCFARYPDHMKQHDFFKSAMPEGYVQERTIFFKDDGNYKTRAEVKFEGDTLVNRIELKGIDFKEDGNILGHKLEYNYISDNVYITADKQKNGIKANFKIRHNIEDGGVQLADHYQQNTPIGDGPVLLPDNHYLSTQSKLSKDPNEKRDHMVLLEFVTAAGITLGMDELYK**"
     misc_feature    323..1045
                     /label="sCFP3A_2tta"
     primer          complement(1046..1049)
                     /label="T7\Terminator\primer"
                     /ApEinfo_revcolor="#ffef86"
                     /ApEinfo_fwdcolor="#ffef86"
     terminator      1046..1092
                     /label="T7\Terminator"
                     /ApEinfo_revcolor="#f8d3a9"
                     /ApEinfo_fwdcolor="#f8d3a9"
     primer          1063..1082
                     /label="Duet_BB_T7t_fwd"
                     /note="sequence: gcctctaaacgggtcttgag"
                     /ApEinfo_revcolor="#c7b0e3"
                     /ApEinfo_fwdcolor="#c7b0e3"
     primer          1093..1117
                     /label="pDuet_BB_ds_fwd"
                     /note="sequence: ctgaaacctcaggcatttgagaagc"
                     /ApEinfo_revcolor="#b1ff67"
                     /ApEinfo_fwdcolor="#b1ff67"
     primer          complement(1122..1144)
                     /label="Duet_seq_rev"
                     /note="sequence: tgactaccggaagcagtgtgacc"
                     /ApEinfo_revcolor="#c6c9d1"
                     /ApEinfo_fwdcolor="#c6c9d1"
     CDS             complement(1322..2137)
                     /label="Kan"
                     /ApEinfo_revcolor="#f58a5e"
                     /ApEinfo_fwdcolor="#f58a5e"
     primer          complement(1331..1365)
                     /label="RSF_kanR_rev"
                     /note="sequence: tgaataaattgcagtttcatttgatgctcgatgag"
                     /ApEinfo_revcolor="#84b0dc"
                     /ApEinfo_fwdcolor="#84b0dc"
     RBS             complement(2143..2147)
                     /label="RBS"
                     /ApEinfo_revcolor="#ffef86"
                     /ApEinfo_fwdcolor="#ffef86"
     -10_signal      complement(2179..2185)
                     /label="-10\Ap"
                     /ApEinfo_revcolor="#9eafd2"
                     /ApEinfo_fwdcolor="#9eafd2"
     -35_signal      complement(2202..2207)
                     /label="-35\Ap"
                     /ApEinfo_revcolor="#b1ff67"
                     /ApEinfo_fwdcolor="#b1ff67"
     rep_origin      2247..2882
                     /label="ColA\ori"
                     /ApEinfo_revcolor="#b7e6d7"
                     /ApEinfo_fwdcolor="#b7e6d7"
     CDS             complement(3080..4162)
                     /label="lacI"
                     /ApEinfo_revcolor="#d6b295"
                     /ApEinfo_fwdcolor="#d6b295"
ORIGIN
        1 attcaccacc ctgaattgac tctcttccgg gcgctatcat gccataccgc gaaaggtttt
       61 gcgccattcg atggtgtccg ggatctcgac gctctccctt atgaagtcta acgctgctct
      121 gggctaactg tccgcatcta gacttaactg agatattacc atagatgact agccattcct
      181 ctagatacta cgactagcat acTTCTAATA CGACTCACTA TAGGGAGATT CGTCTCCCAC
      241 TACATCCACA TACTAATATC CTCCTTTACT TCACATTCGT GTGAAGTGAA GGAGGATATA
      301 AATGAAACAG AACAAAGAAC AGTTAGTCAG TAAAGGTGAA GAATTATTTA CCGGTGTTGT
      361 ACCGATATTA GTCGAACTGG ACGGTGACGT AAACGGACAT AAGTTCTCTG TAAGTGGAGA
      421 AGGTGAAGGG GATGCCACCT ACGGGAAATT GACGCTGAAA TTTATTTGCA CGACAGGGAA
      481 ACTGCCAGTC CCCTGGCCTA CTCTGGTAAC CACACTTACG TGGGGGGTTC AGTGCTTTGC
      541 ACGCTATCCC GACCATATGA AGCAGCACGA TTTTTTCAAA TCTGCGATGC CGGAGGGCTA
      601 TGTGCAAGAA CGGACCATTT TCTTTAAGGA CGATGGTAAC TATAAAACTC GCGCCGAAGT
      661 TAAATTTGAA GGTGACACTT TGGTCAACCG TATAGAACTG AAGGGGATAG ATTTTAAGGA
      721 AGATGGTAAT ATCCTTGGTC ACAAGTTGGA ATACAACTAC ATCAGCGATA ATGTATACAT
      781 CACAGCCGAC AAGCAAAAAA ACGGTATCAA AGCAAACTTC AAAATACGTC ACAACATCGA
      841 GGACGGTGGA GTCCAGCTGG CCGACCACTA CCAGCAGAAC ACCCCAATAG GCGACGGACC
      901 TGTTCTTCTG CCAGACAACC ACTACCTTTC GACTCAATCA AAGCTTTCAA AGGATCCTAA
      961 CGAGAAACGG GATCATATGG TGTTGCTTGA GTTCGTTACG GCAGCTGGTA TAACCTTGGG
     1021 GATGGACGAA CTTTACAAAT AATAAtagca taaccccttg gggcctctaa acgggtcttg
     1081 aggggttttt tgctgaaacc tcaggcattt gagaagcaca cggtcacact gcttccggta
     1141 gtcaataaac cggtaaacca gcaatagaca taagcggcta tttaacgacc ctgccctgaa
     1201 ccgacgacaa gctgacgacc gggtctccgc aagtggcact tttcggggaa atgtgcgcgg
     1261 aacccctatt tgtttatttt tctaaataca ttcaaatatg tatccgctca tgaattaatt
     1321 cttagaaaaa ctcatcgagc atcaaatgaa actgcaattt attcatatca ggattatcaa
     1381 taccatattt ttgaaaaagc cgtttctgta atgaaggaga aaactcaccg aggcagttcc
     1441 ataggatggc aagatcctgg tatcggtctg cgattccgac tcgtccaaca tcaatacaac
     1501 ctattaattt cccctcgtca aaaataaggt tatcaagtga gaaatcacca tgagtgacga
     1561 ctgaatccgg tgagaatggc aaaagtttat gcatttcttt ccagacttgt tcaacaggcc
     1621 agccattacg ctcgtcatca aaatcactcg catcaaccaa accgttattc attcgtgatt
     1681 gcgcctgagc gagacgaaat acgcggtcgc tgttaaaagg acaattacaa acaggaatcg
     1741 aatgcaaccg gcgcaggaac actgccagcg catcaacaat attttcacct gaatcaggat
     1801 attcttctaa tacctggaat gctgttttcc cggggatcgc agtggtgagt aaccatgcat
     1861 catcaggagt acggataaaa tgcttgatgg tcggaagagg cataaattcc gtcagccagt
     1921 ttagtctgac catctcatct gtaacatcat tggcaacgct acctttgcca tgtttcagaa
     1981 acaactctgg cgcatcgggc ttcccataca atcgatagat tgtcgcacct gattgcccga
     2041 cattatcgcg agcccattta tacccatata aatcagcatc catgttggaa tttaatcgcg
     2101 gcctagagca agacgtttcc cgttgaatat ggctcatact cttccttttt caatattatt
     2161 gaagcattta tcagggttat tgtctcatga gcggatacat atttgaatgt atttagaaaa
     2221 ataaacaaat aggcatgcta gcgcagaaac gtcctagaag atgccaggag gatacttagc
     2281 agagagacaa taaggccgga gcgaagccgt ttttccatag gctccgcccc cctgacgaac
     2341 atcacgaaat ctgacgctca aatcagtggt ggcgaaaccc gacaggacta taaagatacc
     2401 aggcgtttcc ccctgatggc tccctcttgc gctctcctgt tcccgtcctg cggcgtccgt
     2461 gttgtggtgg aggctttacc caaatcacca cgtcccgttc cgtgtagaca gttcgctcca
     2521 agctgggctg tgtgcaagaa ccccccgttc agcccgactg ctgcgcctta tccggtaact
     2581 atcatcttga gtccaacccg gaaagacacg acaaaacgcc actggcagca gccattggta
     2641 actgagaatt agtggattta gatatcgaga gtcttgaagt ggtggcctaa cagaggctac
     2701 actgaaagga cagtatttgg tatctgcgct ccactaaagc cagttaccag gttaagcagt
     2761 tccccaactg acttaacctt cgatcaaacc gcctccccag gcggtttttt cgtttacaga
     2821 gcaggagatt acgacgatcg taaaaggatc tcaagaagat cctttacgga ttcccgacac
     2881 catcactcta gatttcagtg caatttatct cttcaaatgt agcacctgaa gtcagcccca
     2941 tacgatataa gttgtaattc tcatgttagt catgccccgc gcccaccgga aggagctgac
     3001 tgggttgaag gctctcaagg gcatcggtcg agatcccggt gcctaatgag tgagctaact
     3061 tacattaatt gcgttgcgct cactgcccgc tttccagtcg ggaaacctgt cgtgccagct
     3121 gcattaatga atcggccaac gcgcggggag aggcggtttg cgtattgggc gccagggtgg
     3181 tttttctttt caccagtgag acgggcaaca gctgattgcc cttcaccgcc tggccctgag
     3241 agagttgcag caagcggtcc acgctggttt gccccagcag gcgaaaatcc tgtttgatgg
     3301 tggttaacgg cgggatataa catgagctgt cttcggtatc gtcgtatccc actaccgaga
     3361 tgtccgcacc aacgcgcagc ccggactcgg taatggcgcg cattgcgccc agcgccatct
     3421 gatcgttggc aaccagcatc gcagtgggaa cgatgccctc attcagcatt tgcatggttt
     3481 gttgaaaacc ggacatggca ctccagtcgc cttcccgttc cgctatcggc tgaatttgat
     3541 tgcgagtgag atatttatgc cagccagcca gacgcagacg cgccgagaca gaacttaatg
     3601 ggcccgctaa cagcgcgatt tgctggtgac ccaatgcgac cagatgctcc acgcccagtc
     3661 gcgtaccgtc ttcatgggag aaaataatac tgttgatggg tgtctggtca gagacatcaa
     3721 gaaataacgc cggaacatta gtgcaggcag cttccacagc aatggcatcc tggtcatcca
     3781 gcggatagtt aatgatcagc ccactgacgc gttgcgcgag aagattgtgc accgccgctt
     3841 tacaggcttc gacgccgctt cgttctacca tcgacaccac cacgctggca cccagttgat
     3901 cggcgcgaga tttaatcgcc gcgacaattt gcgacggcgc gtgcagggcc agactggagg
     3961 tggcaacgcc aatcagcaac gactgtttgc ccgccagttg ttgtgccacg cggttgggaa
     4021 tgtaattcag ctccgccatc gccgcttcca ctttttcccg cgttttcgca gaaacgtggc
     4081 tggcctggtt caccacgcgg gaaacggtct gataagagac accggcatac tctgcgacat
     4141 cgtataacgt tactggtttc ac
//
