# Supplementary material for: Genetically encoded RNA strand exchange circuits for programmable protein expression and computation in cells
Source: bioRxiv preprint, doi:10.1101/2025.09.24.678369, version 1 (2025-09-24)
Supplement: Plasmid GenBank files [file 678369_file04.zip › Supplementary File 2/pCOLA - HP OFF w CFP T7t.gb]

LOCUS       pCOLA_-_HP_OFF_[w],_[CF 4158 bp ds-DNA     circular     21-SEP-2025
DEFINITION  .
FEATURES             Location/Qualifiers
     primer          32..55
                     /label="Duet_seq_fwd"
                     /note="sequence: cgctatcatgccataccgcgaaag"
                     /ApEinfo_revcolor="#faac61"
                     /ApEinfo_fwdcolor="#faac61"
     primer          complement(82..132)
                     /label="pDuet_BB_rev_ga4"
                     /note="sequence: GACAGTTAGCCCAGAGCAGCGTTAGACTTcataagggagagcgtcgagatc"
                     /ApEinfo_revcolor="#b1ff67"
                     /ApEinfo_fwdcolor="#b1ff67"
     primer          203..227
                     /label="T7fwd"
                     /note="sequence: TTCTAATACGACTCACTATAGGGAG"
                     /ApEinfo_revcolor="#f58a5e"
                     /ApEinfo_fwdcolor="#f58a5e"
     misc_feature    206..222
                     /label="T7 promoter"
                     /ApEinfo_revcolor="#9eafd2"
                     /ApEinfo_fwdcolor="#9eafd2"
     CDS             319..1041
                     /label="Translation 319-1041"
                     /translation="LVSKGEELFTGVVPILVELDGDVNGHKFSVSGEGEGDATYGKLTLKFICTTGKLPVPWPTLVTTLTWGVQCFARYPDHMKQHDFFKSAMPEGYVQERTIFFKDDGNYKTRAEVKFEGDTLVNRIELKGIDFKEDGNILGHKLEYNYISDNVYITADKQKNGIKANFKIRHNIEDGGVQLADHYQQNTPIGDGPVLLPDNHYLSTQSKLSKDPNEKRDHMVLLEFVTAAGITLGMDELYK**"
     misc_feature    319..1041
                     /label="sCFP3A_2tta"
     primer          complement(1042..1045)
                     /label="T7\Terminator\primer"
                     /ApEinfo_revcolor="#ffef86"
                     /ApEinfo_fwdcolor="#ffef86"
     terminator      1042..1088
                     /label="T7\Terminator"
                     /ApEinfo_revcolor="#f8d3a9"
                     /ApEinfo_fwdcolor="#f8d3a9"
     primer          1059..1078
                     /label="Duet_BB_T7t_fwd"
                     /note="sequence: gcctctaaacgggtcttgag"
                     /ApEinfo_revcolor="#c7b0e3"
                     /ApEinfo_fwdcolor="#c7b0e3"
     primer          complement(1063..1088)
                     /label="T7rev"
                     /note="sequence: caaaaaacccctcaagacccgtttag"
                     /ApEinfo_revcolor="#85dae9"
                     /ApEinfo_fwdcolor="#85dae9"
     primer          1089..1113
                     /label="pDuet_BB_ds_fwd"
                     /note="sequence: ctgaaacctcaggcatttgagaagc"
                     /ApEinfo_revcolor="#b1ff67"
                     /ApEinfo_fwdcolor="#b1ff67"
     primer          complement(1118..1140)
                     /label="Duet_seq_rev"
                     /note="sequence: tgactaccggaagcagtgtgacc"
                     /ApEinfo_revcolor="#c6c9d1"
                     /ApEinfo_fwdcolor="#c6c9d1"
     CDS             complement(1318..2133)
                     /label="Kan"
                     /ApEinfo_revcolor="#f58a5e"
                     /ApEinfo_fwdcolor="#f58a5e"
     primer          complement(1327..1361)
                     /label="RSF_kanR_rev"
                     /note="sequence: tgaataaattgcagtttcatttgatgctcgatgag"
                     /ApEinfo_revcolor="#84b0dc"
                     /ApEinfo_fwdcolor="#84b0dc"
     RBS             complement(2139..2143)
                     /label="RBS"
                     /ApEinfo_revcolor="#ffef86"
                     /ApEinfo_fwdcolor="#ffef86"
     -10_signal      complement(2175..2181)
                     /label="-10\Ap"
                     /ApEinfo_revcolor="#9eafd2"
                     /ApEinfo_fwdcolor="#9eafd2"
     -35_signal      complement(2198..2203)
                     /label="-35\Ap"
                     /ApEinfo_revcolor="#b1ff67"
                     /ApEinfo_fwdcolor="#b1ff67"
     rep_origin      2243..2878
                     /label="ColA\ori"
                     /ApEinfo_revcolor="#b7e6d7"
                     /ApEinfo_fwdcolor="#b7e6d7"
     CDS             complement(3076..4158)
                     /label="lacI"
                     /ApEinfo_revcolor="#d6b295"
                     /ApEinfo_fwdcolor="#d6b295"
ORIGIN
        1 attcaccacc ctgaattgac tctcttccgg gcgctatcat gccataccgc gaaaggtttt
       61 gcgccattcg atggtgtccg ggatctcgac gctctccctt atgaagtcta acgctgctct
      121 gggctaactg tccgcatcta gacttaactg agatattacc atagatgact agccattcct
      181 ctagatacta cgactagcat acTTCTAATA CGACTCACTA TAGGGAGATT CGTCTCCCAC
      241 TACATCCACA TACTAATTAA CTTACTTCAC ATTCGTGTGA AGTGAGTTAA TATATAAATG
      301 AAACAGAACA AAGAACAGTT AGTCAGTAAA GGTGAAGAAT TATTTACCGG TGTTGTACCG
      361 ATATTAGTCG AACTGGACGG TGACGTAAAC GGACATAAGT TCTCTGTAAG TGGAGAAGGT
      421 GAAGGGGATG CCACCTACGG GAAATTGACG CTGAAATTTA TTTGCACGAC AGGGAAACTG
      481 CCAGTCCCCT GGCCTACTCT GGTAACCACA CTTACGTGGG GGGTTCAGTG CTTTGCACGC
      541 TATCCCGACC ATATGAAGCA GCACGATTTT TTCAAATCTG CGATGCCGGA GGGCTATGTG
      601 CAAGAACGGA CCATTTTCTT TAAGGACGAT GGTAACTATA AAACTCGCGC CGAAGTTAAA
      661 TTTGAAGGTG ACACTTTGGT CAACCGTATA GAACTGAAGG GGATAGATTT TAAGGAAGAT
      721 GGTAATATCC TTGGTCACAA GTTGGAATAC AACTACATCA GCGATAATGT ATACATCACA
      781 GCCGACAAGC AAAAAAACGG TATCAAAGCA AACTTCAAAA TACGTCACAA CATCGAGGAC
      841 GGTGGAGTCC AGCTGGCCGA CCACTACCAG CAGAACACCC CAATAGGCGA CGGACCTGTT
      901 CTTCTGCCAG ACAACCACTA CCTTTCGACT CAATCAAAGC TTTCAAAGGA TCCTAACGAG
      961 AAACGGGATC ATATGGTGTT GCTTGAGTTC GTTACGGCAG CTGGTATAAC CTTGGGGATG
     1021 GACGAACTTT ACAAATAATA Atagcataac cccttggggc ctctaaacgg gtcttgaggg
     1081 gttttttgct gaaacctcag gcatttgaga agcacacggt cacactgctt ccggtagtca
     1141 ataaaccggt aaaccagcaa tagacataag cggctattta acgaccctgc cctgaaccga
     1201 cgacaagctg acgaccgggt ctccgcaagt ggcacttttc ggggaaatgt gcgcggaacc
     1261 cctatttgtt tatttttcta aatacattca aatatgtatc cgctcatgaa ttaattctta
     1321 gaaaaactca tcgagcatca aatgaaactg caatttattc atatcaggat tatcaatacc
     1381 atatttttga aaaagccgtt tctgtaatga aggagaaaac tcaccgaggc agttccatag
     1441 gatggcaaga tcctggtatc ggtctgcgat tccgactcgt ccaacatcaa tacaacctat
     1501 taatttcccc tcgtcaaaaa taaggttatc aagtgagaaa tcaccatgag tgacgactga
     1561 atccggtgag aatggcaaaa gtttatgcat ttctttccag acttgttcaa caggccagcc
     1621 attacgctcg tcatcaaaat cactcgcatc aaccaaaccg ttattcattc gtgattgcgc
     1681 ctgagcgaga cgaaatacgc ggtcgctgtt aaaaggacaa ttacaaacag gaatcgaatg
     1741 caaccggcgc aggaacactg ccagcgcatc aacaatattt tcacctgaat caggatattc
     1801 ttctaatacc tggaatgctg ttttcccggg gatcgcagtg gtgagtaacc atgcatcatc
     1861 aggagtacgg ataaaatgct tgatggtcgg aagaggcata aattccgtca gccagtttag
     1921 tctgaccatc tcatctgtaa catcattggc aacgctacct ttgccatgtt tcagaaacaa
     1981 ctctggcgca tcgggcttcc catacaatcg atagattgtc gcacctgatt gcccgacatt
     2041 atcgcgagcc catttatacc catataaatc agcatccatg ttggaattta atcgcggcct
     2101 agagcaagac gtttcccgtt gaatatggct catactcttc ctttttcaat attattgaag
     2161 catttatcag ggttattgtc tcatgagcgg atacatattt gaatgtattt agaaaaataa
     2221 acaaataggc atgctagcgc agaaacgtcc tagaagatgc caggaggata cttagcagag
     2281 agacaataag gccggagcga agccgttttt ccataggctc cgcccccctg acgaacatca
     2341 cgaaatctga cgctcaaatc agtggtggcg aaacccgaca ggactataaa gataccaggc
     2401 gtttccccct gatggctccc tcttgcgctc tcctgttccc gtcctgcggc gtccgtgttg
     2461 tggtggaggc tttacccaaa tcaccacgtc ccgttccgtg tagacagttc gctccaagct
     2521 gggctgtgtg caagaacccc ccgttcagcc cgactgctgc gccttatccg gtaactatca
     2581 tcttgagtcc aacccggaaa gacacgacaa aacgccactg gcagcagcca ttggtaactg
     2641 agaattagtg gatttagata tcgagagtct tgaagtggtg gcctaacaga ggctacactg
     2701 aaaggacagt atttggtatc tgcgctccac taaagccagt taccaggtta agcagttccc
     2761 caactgactt aaccttcgat caaaccgcct ccccaggcgg ttttttcgtt tacagagcag
     2821 gagattacga cgatcgtaaa aggatctcaa gaagatcctt tacggattcc cgacaccatc
     2881 actctagatt tcagtgcaat ttatctcttc aaatgtagca cctgaagtca gccccatacg
     2941 atataagttg taattctcat gttagtcatg ccccgcgccc accggaagga gctgactggg
     3001 ttgaaggctc tcaagggcat cggtcgagat cccggtgcct aatgagtgag ctaacttaca
     3061 ttaattgcgt tgcgctcact gcccgctttc cagtcgggaa acctgtcgtg ccagctgcat
     3121 taatgaatcg gccaacgcgc ggggagaggc ggtttgcgta ttgggcgcca gggtggtttt
     3181 tcttttcacc agtgagacgg gcaacagctg attgcccttc accgcctggc cctgagagag
     3241 ttgcagcaag cggtccacgc tggtttgccc cagcaggcga aaatcctgtt tgatggtggt
     3301 taacggcggg atataacatg agctgtcttc ggtatcgtcg tatcccacta ccgagatgtc
     3361 cgcaccaacg cgcagcccgg actcggtaat ggcgcgcatt gcgcccagcg ccatctgatc
     3421 gttggcaacc agcatcgcag tgggaacgat gccctcattc agcatttgca tggtttgttg
     3481 aaaaccggac atggcactcc agtcgccttc ccgttccgct atcggctgaa tttgattgcg
     3541 agtgagatat ttatgccagc cagccagacg cagacgcgcc gagacagaac ttaatgggcc
     3601 cgctaacagc gcgatttgct ggtgacccaa tgcgaccaga tgctccacgc ccagtcgcgt
     3661 accgtcttca tgggagaaaa taatactgtt gatgggtgtc tggtcagaga catcaagaaa
     3721 taacgccgga acattagtgc aggcagcttc cacagcaatg gcatcctggt catccagcgg
     3781 atagttaatg atcagcccac tgacgcgttg cgcgagaaga ttgtgcaccg ccgctttaca
     3841 ggcttcgacg ccgcttcgtt ctaccatcga caccaccacg ctggcaccca gttgatcggc
     3901 gcgagattta atcgccgcga caatttgcga cggcgcgtgc agggccagac tggaggtggc
     3961 aacgccaatc agcaacgact gtttgcccgc cagttgttgt gccacgcggt tgggaatgta
     4021 attcagctcc gccatcgccg cttccacttt ttcccgcgtt ttcgcagaaa cgtggctggc
     4081 ctggttcacc acgcgggaaa cggtctgata agagacaccg gcatactctg cgacatcgta
     4141 taacgttact ggtttcac
//
