# Supplementary material for: Genetically encoded RNA strand exchange circuits for programmable protein expression and computation in cells
Source: bioRxiv preprint, doi:10.1101/2025.09.24.678369, version 1 (2025-09-24)
Supplement: Plasmid GenBank files [file 678369_file04.zip › Supplementary File 2/pCOLA - HP ON d1 CFP T7t.gb]

LOCUS       pCOLA_-_HP_ON_[d1_CFP_T 4152 bp ds-DNA     circular     21-SEP-2025
DEFINITION  .
FEATURES             Location/Qualifiers
     primer          32..55
                     /label="Duet_seq_fwd"
                     /note="sequence: cgctatcatgccataccgcgaaag"
                     /ApEinfo_revcolor="#faac61"
                     /ApEinfo_fwdcolor="#faac61"
     primer          complement(82..132)
                     /label="pDuet_BB_rev_ga4"
                     /note="sequence: GACAGTTAGCCCAGAGCAGCGTTAGACTTcataagggagagcgtcgagatc"
                     /ApEinfo_revcolor="#b1ff67"
                     /ApEinfo_fwdcolor="#b1ff67"
     misc_feature    206..222
                     /label="T7 promoter"
                     /ApEinfo_revcolor="#9eafd2"
                     /ApEinfo_fwdcolor="#9eafd2"
     RBS             280..285
                     /label="RBS6s"
                     /ApEinfo_revcolor="#d6b295"
                     /ApEinfo_fwdcolor="#d6b295"
     CDS             313..1035
                     /label="Translation 313-1035"
                     /translation="LVSKGEELFTGVVPILVELDGDVNGHKFSVSGEGEGDATYGKLTLKFICTTGKLPVPWPTLVTTLTWGVQCFARYPDHMKQHDFFKSAMPEGYVQERTIFFKDDGNYKTRAEVKFEGDTLVNRIELKGIDFKEDGNILGHKLEYNYISDNVYITADKQKNGIKANFKIRHNIEDGGVQLADHYQQNTPIGDGPVLLPDNHYLSTQSKLSKDPNEKRDHMVLLEFVTAAGITLGMDELYK**"
     misc_feature    313..1035
                     /label="sCFP3A_2tta"
     primer          complement(1036..1039)
                     /label="T7\Terminator\primer"
                     /ApEinfo_revcolor="#ffef86"
                     /ApEinfo_fwdcolor="#ffef86"
     terminator      1036..1082
                     /label="T7\Terminator"
                     /ApEinfo_revcolor="#f8d3a9"
                     /ApEinfo_fwdcolor="#f8d3a9"
     primer          1053..1072
                     /label="Duet_BB_T7t_fwd"
                     /note="sequence: gcctctaaacgggtcttgag"
                     /ApEinfo_revcolor="#c7b0e3"
                     /ApEinfo_fwdcolor="#c7b0e3"
     primer          1083..1107
                     /label="pDuet_BB_ds_fwd"
                     /note="sequence: ctgaaacctcaggcatttgagaagc"
                     /ApEinfo_revcolor="#b1ff67"
                     /ApEinfo_fwdcolor="#b1ff67"
     primer          complement(1112..1134)
                     /label="Duet_seq_rev"
                     /note="sequence: tgactaccggaagcagtgtgacc"
                     /ApEinfo_revcolor="#c6c9d1"
                     /ApEinfo_fwdcolor="#c6c9d1"
     CDS             complement(1312..2127)
                     /label="Kan"
                     /ApEinfo_revcolor="#f58a5e"
                     /ApEinfo_fwdcolor="#f58a5e"
     primer          complement(1321..1355)
                     /label="RSF_kanR_rev"
                     /note="sequence: tgaataaattgcagtttcatttgatgctcgatgag"
                     /ApEinfo_revcolor="#84b0dc"
                     /ApEinfo_fwdcolor="#84b0dc"
     RBS             complement(2133..2137)
                     /label="RBS"
                     /ApEinfo_revcolor="#ffef86"
                     /ApEinfo_fwdcolor="#ffef86"
     -10_signal      complement(2169..2175)
                     /label="-10\Ap"
                     /ApEinfo_revcolor="#9eafd2"
                     /ApEinfo_fwdcolor="#9eafd2"
     -35_signal      complement(2192..2197)
                     /label="-35\Ap"
                     /ApEinfo_revcolor="#b1ff67"
                     /ApEinfo_fwdcolor="#b1ff67"
     rep_origin      2237..2872
                     /label="ColA\ori"
                     /ApEinfo_revcolor="#b7e6d7"
                     /ApEinfo_fwdcolor="#b7e6d7"
     CDS             complement(3070..4152)
                     /label="lacI"
                     /ApEinfo_revcolor="#d6b295"
                     /ApEinfo_fwdcolor="#d6b295"
ORIGIN
        1 attcaccacc ctgaattgac tctcttccgg gcgctatcat gccataccgc gaaaggtttt
       61 gcgccattcg atggtgtccg ggatctcgac gctctccctt atgaagtcta acgctgctct
      121 gggctaactg tccgcatcta gacttaactg agatattacc atagatgact agccattcct
      181 ctagatacta cgactagcat acTTCTAATA CGACTCACTA TAGGGAGATT CGTCTCCCAT
      241 CACTTCATAA CATCATATTC GTATGATGTT GTGAAGTGAA GGAGGATATA AATGAAACAG
      301 AACAAAGAAC AGTTAGTCAG TAAAGGTGAA GAATTATTTA CCGGTGTTGT ACCGATATTA
      361 GTCGAACTGG ACGGTGACGT AAACGGACAT AAGTTCTCTG TAAGTGGAGA AGGTGAAGGG
      421 GATGCCACCT ACGGGAAATT GACGCTGAAA TTTATTTGCA CGACAGGGAA ACTGCCAGTC
      481 CCCTGGCCTA CTCTGGTAAC CACACTTACG TGGGGGGTTC AGTGCTTTGC ACGCTATCCC
      541 GACCATATGA AGCAGCACGA TTTTTTCAAA TCTGCGATGC CGGAGGGCTA TGTGCAAGAA
      601 CGGACCATTT TCTTTAAGGA CGATGGTAAC TATAAAACTC GCGCCGAAGT TAAATTTGAA
      661 GGTGACACTT TGGTCAACCG TATAGAACTG AAGGGGATAG ATTTTAAGGA AGATGGTAAT
      721 ATCCTTGGTC ACAAGTTGGA ATACAACTAC ATCAGCGATA ATGTATACAT CACAGCCGAC
      781 AAGCAAAAAA ACGGTATCAA AGCAAACTTC AAAATACGTC ACAACATCGA GGACGGTGGA
      841 GTCCAGCTGG CCGACCACTA CCAGCAGAAC ACCCCAATAG GCGACGGACC TGTTCTTCTG
      901 CCAGACAACC ACTACCTTTC GACTCAATCA AAGCTTTCAA AGGATCCTAA CGAGAAACGG
      961 GATCATATGG TGTTGCTTGA GTTCGTTACG GCAGCTGGTA TAACCTTGGG GATGGACGAA
     1021 CTTTACAAAT AATAAtagca taaccccttg gggcctctaa acgggtcttg aggggttttt
     1081 tgctgaaacc tcaggcattt gagaagcaca cggtcacact gcttccggta gtcaataaac
     1141 cggtaaacca gcaatagaca taagcggcta tttaacgacc ctgccctgaa ccgacgacaa
     1201 gctgacgacc gggtctccgc aagtggcact tttcggggaa atgtgcgcgg aacccctatt
     1261 tgtttatttt tctaaataca ttcaaatatg tatccgctca tgaattaatt cttagaaaaa
     1321 ctcatcgagc atcaaatgaa actgcaattt attcatatca ggattatcaa taccatattt
     1381 ttgaaaaagc cgtttctgta atgaaggaga aaactcaccg aggcagttcc ataggatggc
     1441 aagatcctgg tatcggtctg cgattccgac tcgtccaaca tcaatacaac ctattaattt
     1501 cccctcgtca aaaataaggt tatcaagtga gaaatcacca tgagtgacga ctgaatccgg
     1561 tgagaatggc aaaagtttat gcatttcttt ccagacttgt tcaacaggcc agccattacg
     1621 ctcgtcatca aaatcactcg catcaaccaa accgttattc attcgtgatt gcgcctgagc
     1681 gagacgaaat acgcggtcgc tgttaaaagg acaattacaa acaggaatcg aatgcaaccg
     1741 gcgcaggaac actgccagcg catcaacaat attttcacct gaatcaggat attcttctaa
     1801 tacctggaat gctgttttcc cggggatcgc agtggtgagt aaccatgcat catcaggagt
     1861 acggataaaa tgcttgatgg tcggaagagg cataaattcc gtcagccagt ttagtctgac
     1921 catctcatct gtaacatcat tggcaacgct acctttgcca tgtttcagaa acaactctgg
     1981 cgcatcgggc ttcccataca atcgatagat tgtcgcacct gattgcccga cattatcgcg
     2041 agcccattta tacccatata aatcagcatc catgttggaa tttaatcgcg gcctagagca
     2101 agacgtttcc cgttgaatat ggctcatact cttccttttt caatattatt gaagcattta
     2161 tcagggttat tgtctcatga gcggatacat atttgaatgt atttagaaaa ataaacaaat
     2221 aggcatgcta gcgcagaaac gtcctagaag atgccaggag gatacttagc agagagacaa
     2281 taaggccgga gcgaagccgt ttttccatag gctccgcccc cctgacgaac atcacgaaat
     2341 ctgacgctca aatcagtggt ggcgaaaccc gacaggacta taaagatacc aggcgtttcc
     2401 ccctgatggc tccctcttgc gctctcctgt tcccgtcctg cggcgtccgt gttgtggtgg
     2461 aggctttacc caaatcacca cgtcccgttc cgtgtagaca gttcgctcca agctgggctg
     2521 tgtgcaagaa ccccccgttc agcccgactg ctgcgcctta tccggtaact atcatcttga
     2581 gtccaacccg gaaagacacg acaaaacgcc actggcagca gccattggta actgagaatt
     2641 agtggattta gatatcgaga gtcttgaagt ggtggcctaa cagaggctac actgaaagga
     2701 cagtatttgg tatctgcgct ccactaaagc cagttaccag gttaagcagt tccccaactg
     2761 acttaacctt cgatcaaacc gcctccccag gcggtttttt cgtttacaga gcaggagatt
     2821 acgacgatcg taaaaggatc tcaagaagat cctttacgga ttcccgacac catcactcta
     2881 gatttcagtg caatttatct cttcaaatgt agcacctgaa gtcagcccca tacgatataa
     2941 gttgtaattc tcatgttagt catgccccgc gcccaccgga aggagctgac tgggttgaag
     3001 gctctcaagg gcatcggtcg agatcccggt gcctaatgag tgagctaact tacattaatt
     3061 gcgttgcgct cactgcccgc tttccagtcg ggaaacctgt cgtgccagct gcattaatga
     3121 atcggccaac gcgcggggag aggcggtttg cgtattgggc gccagggtgg tttttctttt
     3181 caccagtgag acgggcaaca gctgattgcc cttcaccgcc tggccctgag agagttgcag
     3241 caagcggtcc acgctggttt gccccagcag gcgaaaatcc tgtttgatgg tggttaacgg
     3301 cgggatataa catgagctgt cttcggtatc gtcgtatccc actaccgaga tgtccgcacc
     3361 aacgcgcagc ccggactcgg taatggcgcg cattgcgccc agcgccatct gatcgttggc
     3421 aaccagcatc gcagtgggaa cgatgccctc attcagcatt tgcatggttt gttgaaaacc
     3481 ggacatggca ctccagtcgc cttcccgttc cgctatcggc tgaatttgat tgcgagtgag
     3541 atatttatgc cagccagcca gacgcagacg cgccgagaca gaacttaatg ggcccgctaa
     3601 cagcgcgatt tgctggtgac ccaatgcgac cagatgctcc acgcccagtc gcgtaccgtc
     3661 ttcatgggag aaaataatac tgttgatggg tgtctggtca gagacatcaa gaaataacgc
     3721 cggaacatta gtgcaggcag cttccacagc aatggcatcc tggtcatcca gcggatagtt
     3781 aatgatcagc ccactgacgc gttgcgcgag aagattgtgc accgccgctt tacaggcttc
     3841 gacgccgctt cgttctacca tcgacaccac cacgctggca cccagttgat cggcgcgaga
     3901 tttaatcgcc gcgacaattt gcgacggcgc gtgcagggcc agactggagg tggcaacgcc
     3961 aatcagcaac gactgtttgc ccgccagttg ttgtgccacg cggttgggaa tgtaattcag
     4021 ctccgccatc gccgcttcca ctttttcccg cgttttcgca gaaacgtggc tggcctggtt
     4081 caccacgcgg gaaacggtct gataagagac accggcatac tctgcgacat cgtataacgt
     4141 tactggtttc ac
//
