# Supplementary material for: Genetically encoded RNA strand exchange circuits for programmable protein expression and computation in cells
Source: bioRxiv preprint, doi:10.1101/2025.09.24.678369, version 1 (2025-09-24)
Supplement: Plasmid GenBank files [file 678369_file04.zip › Supplementary File 2/pCOLA - HP ON d10 CFP T7t.gb]

LOCUS       pCOLA_-_HP_ON_[d10_CFP_ 4161 bp ds-DNA     circular     21-SEP-2025
DEFINITION  .
FEATURES             Location/Qualifiers
     primer          32..55
                     /label="Duet_seq_fwd"
                     /note="sequence: cgctatcatgccataccgcgaaag"
                     /ApEinfo_revcolor="#faac61"
                     /ApEinfo_fwdcolor="#faac61"
     primer          complement(82..132)
                     /label="pDuet_BB_rev_ga4"
                     /note="sequence: GACAGTTAGCCCAGAGCAGCGTTAGACTTcataagggagagcgtcgagatc"
                     /ApEinfo_revcolor="#b1ff67"
                     /ApEinfo_fwdcolor="#b1ff67"
     misc_feature    206..222
                     /label="T7 promoter"
                     /ApEinfo_revcolor="#9eafd2"
                     /ApEinfo_fwdcolor="#9eafd2"
     RBS             289..294
                     /label="RBS6s"
                     /ApEinfo_revcolor="#d6b295"
                     /ApEinfo_fwdcolor="#d6b295"
     CDS             322..1044
                     /label="Translation 322-1044"
                     /translation="LVSKGEELFTGVVPILVELDGDVNGHKFSVSGEGEGDATYGKLTLKFICTTGKLPVPWPTLVTTLTWGVQCFARYPDHMKQHDFFKSAMPEGYVQERTIFFKDDGNYKTRAEVKFEGDTLVNRIELKGIDFKEDGNILGHKLEYNYISDNVYITADKQKNGIKANFKIRHNIEDGGVQLADHYQQNTPIGDGPVLLPDNHYLSTQSKLSKDPNEKRDHMVLLEFVTAAGITLGMDELYK**"
     misc_feature    322..1044
                     /label="sCFP3A_2tta"
     primer          complement(1045..1048)
                     /label="T7\Terminator\primer"
                     /ApEinfo_revcolor="#ffef86"
                     /ApEinfo_fwdcolor="#ffef86"
     terminator      1045..1091
                     /label="T7\Terminator"
                     /ApEinfo_revcolor="#f8d3a9"
                     /ApEinfo_fwdcolor="#f8d3a9"
     primer          1062..1081
                     /label="Duet_BB_T7t_fwd"
                     /note="sequence: gcctctaaacgggtcttgag"
                     /ApEinfo_revcolor="#c7b0e3"
                     /ApEinfo_fwdcolor="#c7b0e3"
     primer          1092..1116
                     /label="pDuet_BB_ds_fwd"
                     /note="sequence: ctgaaacctcaggcatttgagaagc"
                     /ApEinfo_revcolor="#b1ff67"
                     /ApEinfo_fwdcolor="#b1ff67"
     primer          complement(1121..1143)
                     /label="Duet_seq_rev"
                     /note="sequence: tgactaccggaagcagtgtgacc"
                     /ApEinfo_revcolor="#c6c9d1"
                     /ApEinfo_fwdcolor="#c6c9d1"
     CDS             complement(1321..2136)
                     /label="Kan"
                     /ApEinfo_revcolor="#f58a5e"
                     /ApEinfo_fwdcolor="#f58a5e"
     primer          complement(1330..1364)
                     /label="RSF_kanR_rev"
                     /note="sequence: tgaataaattgcagtttcatttgatgctcgatgag"
                     /ApEinfo_revcolor="#84b0dc"
                     /ApEinfo_fwdcolor="#84b0dc"
     RBS             complement(2142..2146)
                     /label="RBS"
                     /ApEinfo_revcolor="#ffef86"
                     /ApEinfo_fwdcolor="#ffef86"
     -10_signal      complement(2178..2184)
                     /label="-10\Ap"
                     /ApEinfo_revcolor="#9eafd2"
                     /ApEinfo_fwdcolor="#9eafd2"
     -35_signal      complement(2201..2206)
                     /label="-35\Ap"
                     /ApEinfo_revcolor="#b1ff67"
                     /ApEinfo_fwdcolor="#b1ff67"
     rep_origin      2246..2881
                     /label="ColA\ori"
                     /ApEinfo_revcolor="#b7e6d7"
                     /ApEinfo_fwdcolor="#b7e6d7"
     CDS             complement(3079..4161)
                     /label="lacI"
                     /ApEinfo_revcolor="#d6b295"
                     /ApEinfo_fwdcolor="#d6b295"
ORIGIN
        1 attcaccacc ctgaattgac tctcttccgg gcgctatcat gccataccgc gaaaggtttt
       61 gcgccattcg atggtgtccg ggatctcgac gctctccctt atgaagtcta acgctgctct
      121 gggctaactg tccgcatcta gacttaactg agatattacc atagatgact agccattcct
      181 ctagatacta cgactagcat acTTCTAATA CGACTCACTA TAGGGAGATT CGTCTCCCAA
      241 CAAAATAATC ACTTCATAAC ATCATATTCG TATGATGTTG TGAAGTGAAG GAGGATATAA
      301 ATGAAACAGA ACAAAGAACA GTTAGTCAGT AAAGGTGAAG AATTATTTAC CGGTGTTGTA
      361 CCGATATTAG TCGAACTGGA CGGTGACGTA AACGGACATA AGTTCTCTGT AAGTGGAGAA
      421 GGTGAAGGGG ATGCCACCTA CGGGAAATTG ACGCTGAAAT TTATTTGCAC GACAGGGAAA
      481 CTGCCAGTCC CCTGGCCTAC TCTGGTAACC ACACTTACGT GGGGGGTTCA GTGCTTTGCA
      541 CGCTATCCCG ACCATATGAA GCAGCACGAT TTTTTCAAAT CTGCGATGCC GGAGGGCTAT
      601 GTGCAAGAAC GGACCATTTT CTTTAAGGAC GATGGTAACT ATAAAACTCG CGCCGAAGTT
      661 AAATTTGAAG GTGACACTTT GGTCAACCGT ATAGAACTGA AGGGGATAGA TTTTAAGGAA
      721 GATGGTAATA TCCTTGGTCA CAAGTTGGAA TACAACTACA TCAGCGATAA TGTATACATC
      781 ACAGCCGACA AGCAAAAAAA CGGTATCAAA GCAAACTTCA AAATACGTCA CAACATCGAG
      841 GACGGTGGAG TCCAGCTGGC CGACCACTAC CAGCAGAACA CCCCAATAGG CGACGGACCT
      901 GTTCTTCTGC CAGACAACCA CTACCTTTCG ACTCAATCAA AGCTTTCAAA GGATCCTAAC
      961 GAGAAACGGG ATCATATGGT GTTGCTTGAG TTCGTTACGG CAGCTGGTAT AACCTTGGGG
     1021 ATGGACGAAC TTTACAAATA ATAAtagcat aaccccttgg ggcctctaaa cgggtcttga
     1081 ggggtttttt gctgaaacct caggcatttg agaagcacac ggtcacactg cttccggtag
     1141 tcaataaacc ggtaaaccag caatagacat aagcggctat ttaacgaccc tgccctgaac
     1201 cgacgacaag ctgacgaccg ggtctccgca agtggcactt ttcggggaaa tgtgcgcgga
     1261 acccctattt gtttattttt ctaaatacat tcaaatatgt atccgctcat gaattaattc
     1321 ttagaaaaac tcatcgagca tcaaatgaaa ctgcaattta ttcatatcag gattatcaat
     1381 accatatttt tgaaaaagcc gtttctgtaa tgaaggagaa aactcaccga ggcagttcca
     1441 taggatggca agatcctggt atcggtctgc gattccgact cgtccaacat caatacaacc
     1501 tattaatttc ccctcgtcaa aaataaggtt atcaagtgag aaatcaccat gagtgacgac
     1561 tgaatccggt gagaatggca aaagtttatg catttctttc cagacttgtt caacaggcca
     1621 gccattacgc tcgtcatcaa aatcactcgc atcaaccaaa ccgttattca ttcgtgattg
     1681 cgcctgagcg agacgaaata cgcggtcgct gttaaaagga caattacaaa caggaatcga
     1741 atgcaaccgg cgcaggaaca ctgccagcgc atcaacaata ttttcacctg aatcaggata
     1801 ttcttctaat acctggaatg ctgttttccc ggggatcgca gtggtgagta accatgcatc
     1861 atcaggagta cggataaaat gcttgatggt cggaagaggc ataaattccg tcagccagtt
     1921 tagtctgacc atctcatctg taacatcatt ggcaacgcta cctttgccat gtttcagaaa
     1981 caactctggc gcatcgggct tcccatacaa tcgatagatt gtcgcacctg attgcccgac
     2041 attatcgcga gcccatttat acccatataa atcagcatcc atgttggaat ttaatcgcgg
     2101 cctagagcaa gacgtttccc gttgaatatg gctcatactc ttcctttttc aatattattg
     2161 aagcatttat cagggttatt gtctcatgag cggatacata tttgaatgta tttagaaaaa
     2221 taaacaaata ggcatgctag cgcagaaacg tcctagaaga tgccaggagg atacttagca
     2281 gagagacaat aaggccggag cgaagccgtt tttccatagg ctccgccccc ctgacgaaca
     2341 tcacgaaatc tgacgctcaa atcagtggtg gcgaaacccg acaggactat aaagatacca
     2401 ggcgtttccc cctgatggct ccctcttgcg ctctcctgtt cccgtcctgc ggcgtccgtg
     2461 ttgtggtgga ggctttaccc aaatcaccac gtcccgttcc gtgtagacag ttcgctccaa
     2521 gctgggctgt gtgcaagaac cccccgttca gcccgactgc tgcgccttat ccggtaacta
     2581 tcatcttgag tccaacccgg aaagacacga caaaacgcca ctggcagcag ccattggtaa
     2641 ctgagaatta gtggatttag atatcgagag tcttgaagtg gtggcctaac agaggctaca
     2701 ctgaaaggac agtatttggt atctgcgctc cactaaagcc agttaccagg ttaagcagtt
     2761 ccccaactga cttaaccttc gatcaaaccg cctccccagg cggttttttc gtttacagag
     2821 caggagatta cgacgatcgt aaaaggatct caagaagatc ctttacggat tcccgacacc
     2881 atcactctag atttcagtgc aatttatctc ttcaaatgta gcacctgaag tcagccccat
     2941 acgatataag ttgtaattct catgttagtc atgccccgcg cccaccggaa ggagctgact
     3001 gggttgaagg ctctcaaggg catcggtcga gatcccggtg cctaatgagt gagctaactt
     3061 acattaattg cgttgcgctc actgcccgct ttccagtcgg gaaacctgtc gtgccagctg
     3121 cattaatgaa tcggccaacg cgcggggaga ggcggtttgc gtattgggcg ccagggtggt
     3181 ttttcttttc accagtgaga cgggcaacag ctgattgccc ttcaccgcct ggccctgaga
     3241 gagttgcagc aagcggtcca cgctggtttg ccccagcagg cgaaaatcct gtttgatggt
     3301 ggttaacggc gggatataac atgagctgtc ttcggtatcg tcgtatccca ctaccgagat
     3361 gtccgcacca acgcgcagcc cggactcggt aatggcgcgc attgcgccca gcgccatctg
     3421 atcgttggca accagcatcg cagtgggaac gatgccctca ttcagcattt gcatggtttg
     3481 ttgaaaaccg gacatggcac tccagtcgcc ttcccgttcc gctatcggct gaatttgatt
     3541 gcgagtgaga tatttatgcc agccagccag acgcagacgc gccgagacag aacttaatgg
     3601 gcccgctaac agcgcgattt gctggtgacc caatgcgacc agatgctcca cgcccagtcg
     3661 cgtaccgtct tcatgggaga aaataatact gttgatgggt gtctggtcag agacatcaag
     3721 aaataacgcc ggaacattag tgcaggcagc ttccacagca atggcatcct ggtcatccag
     3781 cggatagtta atgatcagcc cactgacgcg ttgcgcgaga agattgtgca ccgccgcttt
     3841 acaggcttcg acgccgcttc gttctaccat cgacaccacc acgctggcac ccagttgatc
     3901 ggcgcgagat ttaatcgccg cgacaatttg cgacggcgcg tgcagggcca gactggaggt
     3961 ggcaacgcca atcagcaacg actgtttgcc cgccagttgt tgtgccacgc ggttgggaat
     4021 gtaattcagc tccgccatcg ccgcttccac tttttcccgc gttttcgcag aaacgtggct
     4081 ggcctggttc accacgcggg aaacggtctg ataagagaca ccggcatact ctgcgacatc
     4141 gtataacgtt actggtttca c
//
