# Supplementary material for: Genetically encoded RNA strand exchange circuits for programmable protein expression and computation in cells
Source: bioRxiv preprint, doi:10.1101/2025.09.24.678369, version 1 (2025-09-24)
Supplement: Plasmid GenBank files [file 678369_file04.zip › Supplementary File 2/pCOLA - HP ON d20 DHFR T7t.gb]

LOCUS       pCOLA_-_HP_ON_[d20_DHFR 3915 bp ds-DNA     circular     21-SEP-2025
DEFINITION  .
FEATURES             Location/Qualifiers
     primer          32..55
                     /label="Duet_seq_fwd"
                     /note="sequence: cgctatcatgccataccgcgaaag"
                     /ApEinfo_revcolor="#faac61"
                     /ApEinfo_fwdcolor="#faac61"
     primer          complement(82..143)
                     /label="pDuet_BB_rev_U1"
                     /note="sequence: GAGACGAGACGAGACAGCCTGAGAATGGATGCGAGTAATGcataagggagagcgtcgagatc"
                     /ApEinfo_revcolor="#b4abac"
                     /ApEinfo_fwdcolor="#b4abac"
     misc_feature    104..143
                     /label="U1"
                     /ApEinfo_revcolor="#ff9ccd"
                     /ApEinfo_fwdcolor="#ff9ccd"
                     /note="GA homology domain"
     misc_feature    147..163
                     /label="T7 promoter"
                     /ApEinfo_revcolor="#d6b295"
                     /ApEinfo_fwdcolor="#d6b295"
     misc_feature    164..180
                     /label="5hp"
                     /ApEinfo_revcolor="#9eafd2"
                     /ApEinfo_fwdcolor="#9eafd2"
     misc_feature    180..199
                     /label="d20"
                     /ApEinfo_revcolor="#b4abac"
                     /ApEinfo_fwdcolor="#b4abac"
     misc_feature    240..245
                     /label="rbs6s"
                     /ApEinfo_revcolor="#c7b0e3"
                     /ApEinfo_fwdcolor="#c7b0e3"
     misc_feature    246..272
                     /label="OLE PCR domain"
                     /ApEinfo_revcolor="#85dae9"
                     /ApEinfo_fwdcolor="#85dae9"
     misc_feature    252..254
                     /label="Start"
                     /ApEinfo_revcolor="#b4abac"
                     /ApEinfo_fwdcolor="#b4abac"
     CDS             273..758
                     /label="ecDHFR"
                     /ApEinfo_revcolor="#84b0dc"
                     /ApEinfo_fwdcolor="#84b0dc"
                     /translation="LISLIAALAVDRVIGMENAMPWNLPADLAWFKRNTLNKPVIMGRHTWESIGRPLPGRKNIILSSQPGTDDRVTWVKSVDEAIAACGDVPEIMVIGGGRVYEQFLPKAQKLYLTHIDAEVEGDTHFPDYEPDDWESVFSEFHDADAQNSHSYCFEILERR***"
     primer          complement(759..762)
                     /label="T7\Terminator\primer"
                     /ApEinfo_revcolor="#ffef86"
                     /ApEinfo_fwdcolor="#ffef86"
     terminator      759..805
                     /label="T7\Terminator"
                     /ApEinfo_revcolor="#f8d3a9"
                     /ApEinfo_fwdcolor="#f8d3a9"
     primer          776..795
                     /label="Duet_BB_T7t_fwd"
                     /note="sequence: gcctctaaacgggtcttgag"
                     /ApEinfo_revcolor="#c7b0e3"
                     /ApEinfo_fwdcolor="#c7b0e3"
     misc_feature    806..845
                     /label="Ux"
                     /ApEinfo_revcolor="#ffef86"
                     /ApEinfo_fwdcolor="#ffef86"
                     /note="GA homology domain"
     primer          846..870
                     /label="pDuet_BB_ds_fwd"
                     /note="sequence: ctgaaacctcaggcatttgagaagc"
                     /ApEinfo_revcolor="#b1ff67"
                     /ApEinfo_fwdcolor="#b1ff67"
     misc_feature    846..875
                     /label="GA domain"
                     /ApEinfo_revcolor="#ffef86"
                     /ApEinfo_fwdcolor="#ffef86"
     primer          complement(875..897)
                     /label="Duet_seq_rev"
                     /note="sequence: tgactaccggaagcagtgtgacc"
                     /ApEinfo_revcolor="#c6c9d1"
                     /ApEinfo_fwdcolor="#c6c9d1"
     CDS             complement(1075..1890)
                     /label="Kan"
                     /ApEinfo_revcolor="#f58a5e"
                     /ApEinfo_fwdcolor="#f58a5e"
     primer          complement(1084..1118)
                     /label="RSF_kanR_rev"
                     /note="sequence: tgaataaattgcagtttcatttgatgctcgatgag"
                     /ApEinfo_revcolor="#84b0dc"
                     /ApEinfo_fwdcolor="#84b0dc"
     RBS             complement(1896..1900)
                     /label="RBS"
                     /ApEinfo_revcolor="#ffef86"
                     /ApEinfo_fwdcolor="#ffef86"
     -10_signal      complement(1932..1938)
                     /label="-10\Ap"
                     /ApEinfo_revcolor="#9eafd2"
                     /ApEinfo_fwdcolor="#9eafd2"
     -35_signal      complement(1955..1960)
                     /label="-35\Ap"
                     /ApEinfo_revcolor="#b1ff67"
                     /ApEinfo_fwdcolor="#b1ff67"
     rep_origin      2000..2635
                     /label="ColA\ori"
                     /ApEinfo_revcolor="#b7e6d7"
                     /ApEinfo_fwdcolor="#b7e6d7"
     CDS             complement(2833..3915)
                     /label="lacI"
                     /ApEinfo_revcolor="#d6b295"
                     /ApEinfo_fwdcolor="#d6b295"
ORIGIN
        1 attcaccacc ctgaattgac tctcttccgg gcgctatcat gccataccgc gaaaggtttt
       61 gcgccattcg atggtgtccg ggatctcgac gctctccctt atgCATTACT CGCATCCATT
      121 CTCAGGCTGT CTCGTCTCGT CTCTTCTAAT ACGACTCACT ATAGGGAGAT TCGTCTCCCA
      181 AATACTTAAT ACAAAATAAT CACTTCATAA CATCATATTC GTATGATGTT GTGAAGTGAA
      241 GGAGGATATA AATGAAACAG AACAAAGAAC AGTTAatatc gctgatagca gccttggccg
      301 ttgatcgtgt catagggatg gagaatgcaa tgccatggaa cttgccagca gatttagcct
      361 ggtttaagag aaatactctc aataaaccgg taatcatggg acgtcacacg tgggaatcta
      421 ttggaagacc gttaccggga agaaaaaaca tcatactcag ctcacagcct ggtacggatg
      481 atcgggtgac ctgggtaaag tccgtggatg aagcaatcgc agcatgtgga gatgtgccgg
      541 aaattatggt tattggtggt ggccgcgttt atgagcagtt tttgccgaaa gcgcagaaac
      601 tctatctgac ccatatagat gctgaagtag agggagacac acattttccg gattacgaac
      661 cggacgactg ggaaagcgta ttttctgaat ttcatgatgc agatgctcag aacagccact
      721 cgtattgctt tgagatactg gaacggcgat gataataata gcataacccc ttggggcctc
      781 taaacgggtc ttgaggggtt ttttgCCAGG ATACATAGAT TACCACAACT CCGAGCCCTT
      841 CCACCctgaa acctcaggca tttgagaagc acacggtcac actgcttccg gtagtcaata
      901 aaccggtaaa ccagcaatag acataagcgg ctatttaacg accctgccct gaaccgacga
      961 caagctgacg accgggtctc cgcaagtggc acttttcggg gaaatgtgcg cggaacccct
     1021 atttgtttat ttttctaaat acattcaaat atgtatccgc tcatgaatta attcttagaa
     1081 aaactcatcg agcatcaaat gaaactgcaa tttattcata tcaggattat caataccata
     1141 tttttgaaaa agccgtttct gtaatgaagg agaaaactca ccgaggcagt tccataggat
     1201 ggcaagatcc tggtatcggt ctgcgattcc gactcgtcca acatcaatac aacctattaa
     1261 tttcccctcg tcaaaaataa ggttatcaag tgagaaatca ccatgagtga cgactgaatc
     1321 cggtgagaat ggcaaaagtt tatgcatttc tttccagact tgttcaacag gccagccatt
     1381 acgctcgtca tcaaaatcac tcgcatcaac caaaccgtta ttcattcgtg attgcgcctg
     1441 agcgagacga aatacgcggt cgctgttaaa aggacaatta caaacaggaa tcgaatgcaa
     1501 ccggcgcagg aacactgcca gcgcatcaac aatattttca cctgaatcag gatattcttc
     1561 taatacctgg aatgctgttt tcccggggat cgcagtggtg agtaaccatg catcatcagg
     1621 agtacggata aaatgcttga tggtcggaag aggcataaat tccgtcagcc agtttagtct
     1681 gaccatctca tctgtaacat cattggcaac gctacctttg ccatgtttca gaaacaactc
     1741 tggcgcatcg ggcttcccat acaatcgata gattgtcgca cctgattgcc cgacattatc
     1801 gcgagcccat ttatacccat ataaatcagc atccatgttg gaatttaatc gcggcctaga
     1861 gcaagacgtt tcccgttgaa tatggctcat actcttcctt tttcaatatt attgaagcat
     1921 ttatcagggt tattgtctca tgagcggata catatttgaa tgtatttaga aaaataaaca
     1981 aataggcatg ctagcgcaga aacgtcctag aagatgccag gaggatactt agcagagaga
     2041 caataaggcc ggagcgaagc cgtttttcca taggctccgc ccccctgacg aacatcacga
     2101 aatctgacgc tcaaatcagt ggtggcgaaa cccgacagga ctataaagat accaggcgtt
     2161 tccccctgat ggctccctct tgcgctctcc tgttcccgtc ctgcggcgtc cgtgttgtgg
     2221 tggaggcttt acccaaatca ccacgtcccg ttccgtgtag acagttcgct ccaagctggg
     2281 ctgtgtgcaa gaaccccccg ttcagcccga ctgctgcgcc ttatccggta actatcatct
     2341 tgagtccaac ccggaaagac acgacaaaac gccactggca gcagccattg gtaactgaga
     2401 attagtggat ttagatatcg agagtcttga agtggtggcc taacagaggc tacactgaaa
     2461 ggacagtatt tggtatctgc gctccactaa agccagttac caggttaagc agttccccaa
     2521 ctgacttaac cttcgatcaa accgcctccc caggcggttt tttcgtttac agagcaggag
     2581 attacgacga tcgtaaaagg atctcaagaa gatcctttac ggattcccga caccatcact
     2641 ctagatttca gtgcaattta tctcttcaaa tgtagcacct gaagtcagcc ccatacgata
     2701 taagttgtaa ttctcatgtt agtcatgccc cgcgcccacc ggaaggagct gactgggttg
     2761 aaggctctca agggcatcgg tcgagatccc ggtgcctaat gagtgagcta acttacatta
     2821 attgcgttgc gctcactgcc cgctttccag tcgggaaacc tgtcgtgcca gctgcattaa
     2881 tgaatcggcc aacgcgcggg gagaggcggt ttgcgtattg ggcgccaggg tggtttttct
     2941 tttcaccagt gagacgggca acagctgatt gcccttcacc gcctggccct gagagagttg
     3001 cagcaagcgg tccacgctgg tttgccccag caggcgaaaa tcctgtttga tggtggttaa
     3061 cggcgggata taacatgagc tgtcttcggt atcgtcgtat cccactaccg agatgtccgc
     3121 accaacgcgc agcccggact cggtaatggc gcgcattgcg cccagcgcca tctgatcgtt
     3181 ggcaaccagc atcgcagtgg gaacgatgcc ctcattcagc atttgcatgg tttgttgaaa
     3241 accggacatg gcactccagt cgccttcccg ttccgctatc ggctgaattt gattgcgagt
     3301 gagatattta tgccagccag ccagacgcag acgcgccgag acagaactta atgggcccgc
     3361 taacagcgcg atttgctggt gacccaatgc gaccagatgc tccacgccca gtcgcgtacc
     3421 gtcttcatgg gagaaaataa tactgttgat gggtgtctgg tcagagacat caagaaataa
     3481 cgccggaaca ttagtgcagg cagcttccac agcaatggca tcctggtcat ccagcggata
     3541 gttaatgatc agcccactga cgcgttgcgc gagaagattg tgcaccgccg ctttacaggc
     3601 ttcgacgccg cttcgttcta ccatcgacac caccacgctg gcacccagtt gatcggcgcg
     3661 agatttaatc gccgcgacaa tttgcgacgg cgcgtgcagg gccagactgg aggtggcaac
     3721 gccaatcagc aacgactgtt tgcccgccag ttgttgtgcc acgcggttgg gaatgtaatt
     3781 cagctccgcc atcgccgctt ccactttttc ccgcgttttc gcagaaacgt ggctggcctg
     3841 gttcaccacg cgggaaacgg tctgataaga gacaccggca tactctgcga catcgtataa
     3901 cgttactggt ttcac
//
