# Supplementary material for: Genetically encoded RNA strand exchange circuits for programmable protein expression and computation in cells
Source: bioRxiv preprint, doi:10.1101/2025.09.24.678369, version 1 (2025-09-24)
Supplement: Plasmid GenBank files [file 678369_file04.zip › Supplementary File 2/pCOLA - HP ON d20 mCherry2 T7t.gb]

LOCUS       pCOLA_-_HP_ON_[d20_mChe 4162 bp ds-DNA     circular     19-SEP-2025
DEFINITION  .
FEATURES             Location/Qualifiers
     primer          32..55
                     /label="Duet_seq_fwd"
                     /note="sequence: cgctatcatgccataccgcgaaag"
                     /ApEinfo_revcolor="#faac61"
                     /ApEinfo_fwdcolor="#faac61"
     primer          complement(82..132)
                     /label="pDuet_BB_rev_ga4"
                     /note="sequence: GACAGTTAGCCCAGAGCAGCGTTAGACTTcataagggagagcgtcgagatc"
                     /ApEinfo_revcolor="#b1ff67"
                     /ApEinfo_fwdcolor="#b1ff67"
     misc_feature    206..222
                     /label="T7 promoter"
                     /ApEinfo_revcolor="#9eafd2"
                     /ApEinfo_fwdcolor="#9eafd2"
     RBS             299..304
                     /label="RBS6s"
                     /ApEinfo_revcolor="#d6b295"
                     /ApEinfo_fwdcolor="#d6b295"
     CDS             332..1045
                     /ApEinfo_revcolor="#84b0dc"
                     /ApEinfo_fwdcolor="#84b0dc"
                     /translation="LVSKGEEDNLAIIKEFMRFKVHMEGSVNGHEFEIEGEGEGRPYEGTQTAKLKVTKGGPLPFAWDILSPQFMYGSKAYVKHPADIPDYLKLSFPEGFNWERVMNFEDGGVVTVTQDSSLQDGEFIYKVKLRGTNFPSDGPVMQCRTMGWEASTERMYPEDGALKGEIKQRLKLKDGGHYDAEVKTTYKAKKPVQLPGAYNVDIKLDILSHNEDYTIVEQYERAEGRHSTGGMDELYK**"
     misc_feature    332..1045
                     /label="mCherry2_2tta_10tta"
     primer          complement(1046..1049)
                     /label="T7\Terminator\primer"
                     /ApEinfo_revcolor="#ffef86"
                     /ApEinfo_fwdcolor="#ffef86"
     terminator      1046..1092
                     /label="T7\Terminator"
                     /ApEinfo_revcolor="#f8d3a9"
                     /ApEinfo_fwdcolor="#f8d3a9"
     primer          1063..1082
                     /label="Duet_BB_T7t_fwd"
                     /note="sequence: gcctctaaacgggtcttgag"
                     /ApEinfo_revcolor="#c7b0e3"
                     /ApEinfo_fwdcolor="#c7b0e3"
     primer          1093..1117
                     /label="pDuet_BB_ds_fwd"
                     /note="sequence: ctgaaacctcaggcatttgagaagc"
                     /ApEinfo_revcolor="#b1ff67"
                     /ApEinfo_fwdcolor="#b1ff67"
     primer          complement(1122..1144)
                     /label="Duet_seq_rev"
                     /note="sequence: tgactaccggaagcagtgtgacc"
                     /ApEinfo_revcolor="#c6c9d1"
                     /ApEinfo_fwdcolor="#c6c9d1"
     CDS             complement(1322..2137)
                     /label="Kan"
                     /ApEinfo_revcolor="#f58a5e"
                     /ApEinfo_fwdcolor="#f58a5e"
     primer          complement(1331..1365)
                     /label="RSF_kanR_rev"
                     /note="sequence: tgaataaattgcagtttcatttgatgctcgatgag"
                     /ApEinfo_revcolor="#84b0dc"
                     /ApEinfo_fwdcolor="#84b0dc"
     RBS             complement(2143..2147)
                     /label="RBS"
                     /ApEinfo_revcolor="#ffef86"
                     /ApEinfo_fwdcolor="#ffef86"
     -10_signal      complement(2179..2185)
                     /label="-10\Ap"
                     /ApEinfo_revcolor="#9eafd2"
                     /ApEinfo_fwdcolor="#9eafd2"
     -35_signal      complement(2202..2207)
                     /label="-35\Ap"
                     /ApEinfo_revcolor="#b1ff67"
                     /ApEinfo_fwdcolor="#b1ff67"
     rep_origin      2247..2882
                     /label="ColA\ori"
                     /ApEinfo_revcolor="#b7e6d7"
                     /ApEinfo_fwdcolor="#b7e6d7"
     CDS             complement(3080..4162)
                     /label="lacI"
                     /ApEinfo_revcolor="#d6b295"
                     /ApEinfo_fwdcolor="#d6b295"
ORIGIN
        1 attcaccacc ctgaattgac tctcttccgg gcgctatcat gccataccgc gaaaggtttt
       61 gcgccattcg atggtgtccg ggatctcgac gctctccctt atgaagtcta acgctgctct
      121 gggctaactg tccgcatcta gacttaactg agatattacc atagatgact agccattcct
      181 ctagatacta cgactagcat acTTCTAATA CGACTCACTA TAGGGAGATT CGTCTCCCAA
      241 ATACTTAATA CAAAATAATC ACTTCATAAC ATCATATTCG TATGATGTTG TGAAGTGAAG
      301 GAGGATATAA ATGAAACAGA ACAAAGAACA GTTAGTCAGT AAAGGTGAAG AAGATAACTT
      361 AGCCATCATC AAGGAGTTCA TGCGCTTCAA GGTGCACATG GAGGGCTCCG TGAACGGCCA
      421 CGAGTTTGAG ATCGAGGGCG AGGGCGAGGG CCGCCCCTAC GAGGGCACCC AGACCGCCAA
      481 GCTGAAGGTG ACCAAGGGTG GCCCCCTGCC CTTCGCCTGG GACATCCTGT CCCCTCAGTT
      541 CATGTACGGC TCCAAGGCCT ACGTGAAGCA CCCCGCCGAC ATCCCCGACT ACTTGAAGCT
      601 GAGTTTCCCT GAGGGGTTTA ACTGGGAACG TGTAATGAAT TTTGAGGATG GAGGGGTAGT
      661 CACTGTAACG CAGGACTCTT CTCTGCAGGA TGGAGAATTT ATTTACAAAG TCAAGTTACG
      721 CGGAACCAAC TTCCCATCGG ACGGGCCTGT TATGCAATGC AGAACTATGG GGTGGGAAGC
      781 CAGCACGGAG CGTATGTATC CTGAGGATGG AGCGCTGAAG GGAGAGATCA AACAACGGCT
      841 TAAATTAAAG GATGGCGGAC ACTATGACGC TGAAGTCAAG ACGACCTACA AAGCCAAGAA
      901 ACCAGTTCAG TTGCCAGGGG CCTATAACGT AGACATAAAA TTAGATATAC TGTCCCACAA
      961 CGAGGACTAT ACTATCGTTG AACAATATGA ACGGGCGGAA GGCCGTCATT CGACGGGCGG
     1021 CATGGACGAG CTTTATAAAT AATAAtagca taaccccttg gggcctctaa acgggtcttg
     1081 aggggttttt tgctgaaacc tcaggcattt gagaagcaca cggtcacact gcttccggta
     1141 gtcaataaac cggtaaacca gcaatagaca taagcggcta tttaacgacc ctgccctgaa
     1201 ccgacgacaa gctgacgacc gggtctccgc aagtggcact tttcggggaa atgtgcgcgg
     1261 aacccctatt tgtttatttt tctaaataca ttcaaatatg tatccgctca tgaattaatt
     1321 cttagaaaaa ctcatcgagc atcaaatgaa actgcaattt attcatatca ggattatcaa
     1381 taccatattt ttgaaaaagc cgtttctgta atgaaggaga aaactcaccg aggcagttcc
     1441 ataggatggc aagatcctgg tatcggtctg cgattccgac tcgtccaaca tcaatacaac
     1501 ctattaattt cccctcgtca aaaataaggt tatcaagtga gaaatcacca tgagtgacga
     1561 ctgaatccgg tgagaatggc aaaagtttat gcatttcttt ccagacttgt tcaacaggcc
     1621 agccattacg ctcgtcatca aaatcactcg catcaaccaa accgttattc attcgtgatt
     1681 gcgcctgagc gagacgaaat acgcggtcgc tgttaaaagg acaattacaa acaggaatcg
     1741 aatgcaaccg gcgcaggaac actgccagcg catcaacaat attttcacct gaatcaggat
     1801 attcttctaa tacctggaat gctgttttcc cggggatcgc agtggtgagt aaccatgcat
     1861 catcaggagt acggataaaa tgcttgatgg tcggaagagg cataaattcc gtcagccagt
     1921 ttagtctgac catctcatct gtaacatcat tggcaacgct acctttgcca tgtttcagaa
     1981 acaactctgg cgcatcgggc ttcccataca atcgatagat tgtcgcacct gattgcccga
     2041 cattatcgcg agcccattta tacccatata aatcagcatc catgttggaa tttaatcgcg
     2101 gcctagagca agacgtttcc cgttgaatat ggctcatact cttccttttt caatattatt
     2161 gaagcattta tcagggttat tgtctcatga gcggatacat atttgaatgt atttagaaaa
     2221 ataaacaaat aggcatgcta gcgcagaaac gtcctagaag atgccaggag gatacttagc
     2281 agagagacaa taaggccgga gcgaagccgt ttttccatag gctccgcccc cctgacgaac
     2341 atcacgaaat ctgacgctca aatcagtggt ggcgaaaccc gacaggacta taaagatacc
     2401 aggcgtttcc ccctgatggc tccctcttgc gctctcctgt tcccgtcctg cggcgtccgt
     2461 gttgtggtgg aggctttacc caaatcacca cgtcccgttc cgtgtagaca gttcgctcca
     2521 agctgggctg tgtgcaagaa ccccccgttc agcccgactg ctgcgcctta tccggtaact
     2581 atcatcttga gtccaacccg gaaagacacg acaaaacgcc actggcagca gccattggta
     2641 actgagaatt agtggattta gatatcgaga gtcttgaagt ggtggcctaa cagaggctac
     2701 actgaaagga cagtatttgg tatctgcgct ccactaaagc cagttaccag gttaagcagt
     2761 tccccaactg acttaacctt cgatcaaacc gcctccccag gcggtttttt cgtttacaga
     2821 gcaggagatt acgacgatcg taaaaggatc tcaagaagat cctttacgga ttcccgacac
     2881 catcactcta gatttcagtg caatttatct cttcaaatgt agcacctgaa gtcagcccca
     2941 tacgatataa gttgtaattc tcatgttagt catgccccgc gcccaccgga aggagctgac
     3001 tgggttgaag gctctcaagg gcatcggtcg agatcccggt gcctaatgag tgagctaact
     3061 tacattaatt gcgttgcgct cactgcccgc tttccagtcg ggaaacctgt cgtgccagct
     3121 gcattaatga atcggccaac gcgcggggag aggcggtttg cgtattgggc gccagggtgg
     3181 tttttctttt caccagtgag acgggcaaca gctgattgcc cttcaccgcc tggccctgag
     3241 agagttgcag caagcggtcc acgctggttt gccccagcag gcgaaaatcc tgtttgatgg
     3301 tggttaacgg cgggatataa catgagctgt cttcggtatc gtcgtatccc actaccgaga
     3361 tgtccgcacc aacgcgcagc ccggactcgg taatggcgcg cattgcgccc agcgccatct
     3421 gatcgttggc aaccagcatc gcagtgggaa cgatgccctc attcagcatt tgcatggttt
     3481 gttgaaaacc ggacatggca ctccagtcgc cttcccgttc cgctatcggc tgaatttgat
     3541 tgcgagtgag atatttatgc cagccagcca gacgcagacg cgccgagaca gaacttaatg
     3601 ggcccgctaa cagcgcgatt tgctggtgac ccaatgcgac cagatgctcc acgcccagtc
     3661 gcgtaccgtc ttcatgggag aaaataatac tgttgatggg tgtctggtca gagacatcaa
     3721 gaaataacgc cggaacatta gtgcaggcag cttccacagc aatggcatcc tggtcatcca
     3781 gcggatagtt aatgatcagc ccactgacgc gttgcgcgag aagattgtgc accgccgctt
     3841 tacaggcttc gacgccgctt cgttctacca tcgacaccac cacgctggca cccagttgat
     3901 cggcgcgaga tttaatcgcc gcgacaattt gcgacggcgc gtgcagggcc agactggagg
     3961 tggcaacgcc aatcagcaac gactgtttgc ccgccagttg ttgtgccacg cggttgggaa
     4021 tgtaattcag ctccgccatc gccgcttcca ctttttcccg cgttttcgca gaaacgtggc
     4081 tggcctggtt caccacgcgg gaaacggtct gataagagac accggcatac tctgcgacat
     4141 cgtataacgt tactggtttc ac
//
