# Supplementary material for: Genetically encoded RNA strand exchange circuits for programmable protein expression and computation in cells
Source: bioRxiv preprint, doi:10.1101/2025.09.24.678369, version 1 (2025-09-24)
Supplement: Plasmid GenBank files [file 678369_file04.zip › Supplementary File 2/pCOLA - HP ON d20 mGFPmut3_ASV T7t.gb]

LOCUS       pCOLA_-_HP_ON_[d20_mGFP 4207 bp ds-DNA     circular     21-SEP-2025
DEFINITION  .
FEATURES             Location/Qualifiers
     primer          32..55
                     /label="Duet_seq_fwd"
                     /note="sequence: cgctatcatgccataccgcgaaag"
                     /ApEinfo_revcolor="#faac61"
                     /ApEinfo_fwdcolor="#faac61"
     primer          complement(82..132)
                     /label="pDuet_BB_rev_ga4"
                     /note="sequence: GACAGTTAGCCCAGAGCAGCGTTAGACTTcataagggagagcgtcgagatc"
                     /ApEinfo_revcolor="#b1ff67"
                     /ApEinfo_fwdcolor="#b1ff67"
     misc_feature    206..222
                     /label="T7 promoter"
                     /ApEinfo_revcolor="#9eafd2"
                     /ApEinfo_fwdcolor="#9eafd2"
     RBS             299..304
                     /label="RBS6s"
                     /ApEinfo_revcolor="#d6b295"
                     /ApEinfo_fwdcolor="#d6b295"
     CDS             332..1090
                     /label="GFPmut3_ASV_2tta"
                     /ApEinfo_revcolor="#84b0dc"
                     /ApEinfo_fwdcolor="#84b0dc"
                     /translation="LRKGEELFTGVVPILVELDGDVNGHKFSVSGEGEGDATYGKLTLKFICTTGKLPVPWPTLVTTFGYGVQCFARYPDHMKQHDFFKSAMPEGYVQERTIFFKDDGNYKTRAEVKFEGDTLVNRIELKGIDFKEDGNILGHKLEYNYNSHNVYIMADKQKNGIKVNFKIRHNIEDGSVQLADHYQQNTPIGDGPVLLPDNHYLSTQSALSKDPNEKRDHMVLLEFVTAAGITHGMDELYKRPAANDENYAASV**"
     misc_feature    332..1090
                     /label="GFPmut3_ASV_2tta"
     primer          complement(1091..1094)
                     /label="T7\Terminator\primer"
                     /ApEinfo_revcolor="#ffef86"
                     /ApEinfo_fwdcolor="#ffef86"
     terminator      1091..1137
                     /label="T7\Terminator"
                     /ApEinfo_revcolor="#f8d3a9"
                     /ApEinfo_fwdcolor="#f8d3a9"
     primer          1108..1127
                     /label="Duet_BB_T7t_fwd"
                     /note="sequence: gcctctaaacgggtcttgag"
                     /ApEinfo_revcolor="#c7b0e3"
                     /ApEinfo_fwdcolor="#c7b0e3"
     primer          1138..1162
                     /label="pDuet_BB_ds_fwd"
                     /note="sequence: ctgaaacctcaggcatttgagaagc"
                     /ApEinfo_revcolor="#b1ff67"
                     /ApEinfo_fwdcolor="#b1ff67"
     primer          complement(1167..1189)
                     /label="Duet_seq_rev"
                     /note="sequence: tgactaccggaagcagtgtgacc"
                     /ApEinfo_revcolor="#c6c9d1"
                     /ApEinfo_fwdcolor="#c6c9d1"
     CDS             complement(1367..2182)
                     /label="Kan"
                     /ApEinfo_revcolor="#f58a5e"
                     /ApEinfo_fwdcolor="#f58a5e"
     primer          complement(1376..1410)
                     /label="RSF_kanR_rev"
                     /note="sequence: tgaataaattgcagtttcatttgatgctcgatgag"
                     /ApEinfo_revcolor="#84b0dc"
                     /ApEinfo_fwdcolor="#84b0dc"
     RBS             complement(2188..2192)
                     /label="RBS"
                     /ApEinfo_revcolor="#ffef86"
                     /ApEinfo_fwdcolor="#ffef86"
     -10_signal      complement(2224..2230)
                     /label="-10\Ap"
                     /ApEinfo_revcolor="#9eafd2"
                     /ApEinfo_fwdcolor="#9eafd2"
     -35_signal      complement(2247..2252)
                     /label="-35\Ap"
                     /ApEinfo_revcolor="#b1ff67"
                     /ApEinfo_fwdcolor="#b1ff67"
     rep_origin      2292..2927
                     /label="ColA\ori"
                     /ApEinfo_revcolor="#b7e6d7"
                     /ApEinfo_fwdcolor="#b7e6d7"
     CDS             complement(3125..4207)
                     /label="lacI"
                     /ApEinfo_revcolor="#d6b295"
                     /ApEinfo_fwdcolor="#d6b295"
ORIGIN
        1 attcaccacc ctgaattgac tctcttccgg gcgctatcat gccataccgc gaaaggtttt
       61 gcgccattcg atggtgtccg ggatctcgac gctctccctt atgaagtcta acgctgctct
      121 gggctaactg tccgcatcta gacttaactg agatattacc atagatgact agccattcct
      181 ctagatacta cgactagcat acTTCTAATA CGACTCACTA TAGGGAGATT CGTCTCCCAA
      241 ATACTTAATA CAAAATAATC ACTTCATAAC ATCATATTCG TATGATGTTG TGAAGTGAAG
      301 GAGGATATAA ATGAAACAGA ACAAAGAACA GTTACGTAAA GGAGAAGAAC TTTTCACTGG
      361 AGTTGTCCCA ATTCTTGTTG AATTAGATGG TGATGTTAAT GGGCACAAAT TTTCTGTCAG
      421 TGGAGAGGGT GAAGGTGATG CAACATACGG AAAACTTACC CTTAAATTTA TTTGCACTAC
      481 TGGAAAACTA CCTGTTCCGT GGCCAACACT TGTCACTACT TTCGGTTATG GTGTTCAATG
      541 CTTTGCGAGA TACCCAGATC ACATGAAACA GCATGACTTT TTCAAGAGTG CCATGCCCGA
      601 AGGTTACGTA CAGGAAAGAA CTATATTTTT CAAAGATGAC GGGAACTACA AGACACGTGC
      661 TGAAGTCAAG TTTGAAGGTG ATACCCTTGT TAATAGAATC GAGTTAAAAG GTATTGATTT
      721 TAAAGAAGAT GGAAACATTC TTGGACACAA ATTGGAATAC AACTATAACT CACACAATGT
      781 ATACATCATG GCAGACAAAC AAAAGAATGG AATCAAAGTT AACTTCAAAA TTAGACACAA
      841 CATTGAAGAT GGAAGCGTTC AACTAGCAGA CCATTATCAA CAAAATACTC CGATTGGCGA
      901 TGGCCCTGTC CTTTTACCAG ACAACCATTA CCTGTCCACA CAATCTGCCC TTTCGAAAGA
      961 TCCCAACGAA AAGAGAGACC ACATGGTCCT TCTTGAGTTT GTAACCGCTG CTGGGATTAC
     1021 ACATGGCATG GATGAACTAT ACAAAAGGCC TGCAGCAAAC GACGAAAACT ACGCTGCATC
     1081 AGTTTAATAA tagcataacc ccttggggcc tctaaacggg tcttgagggg ttttttgctg
     1141 aaacctcagg catttgagaa gcacacggtc acactgcttc cggtagtcaa taaaccggta
     1201 aaccagcaat agacataagc ggctatttaa cgaccctgcc ctgaaccgac gacaagctga
     1261 cgaccgggtc tccgcaagtg gcacttttcg gggaaatgtg cgcggaaccc ctatttgttt
     1321 atttttctaa atacattcaa atatgtatcc gctcatgaat taattcttag aaaaactcat
     1381 cgagcatcaa atgaaactgc aatttattca tatcaggatt atcaatacca tatttttgaa
     1441 aaagccgttt ctgtaatgaa ggagaaaact caccgaggca gttccatagg atggcaagat
     1501 cctggtatcg gtctgcgatt ccgactcgtc caacatcaat acaacctatt aatttcccct
     1561 cgtcaaaaat aaggttatca agtgagaaat caccatgagt gacgactgaa tccggtgaga
     1621 atggcaaaag tttatgcatt tctttccaga cttgttcaac aggccagcca ttacgctcgt
     1681 catcaaaatc actcgcatca accaaaccgt tattcattcg tgattgcgcc tgagcgagac
     1741 gaaatacgcg gtcgctgtta aaaggacaat tacaaacagg aatcgaatgc aaccggcgca
     1801 ggaacactgc cagcgcatca acaatatttt cacctgaatc aggatattct tctaatacct
     1861 ggaatgctgt tttcccgggg atcgcagtgg tgagtaacca tgcatcatca ggagtacgga
     1921 taaaatgctt gatggtcgga agaggcataa attccgtcag ccagtttagt ctgaccatct
     1981 catctgtaac atcattggca acgctacctt tgccatgttt cagaaacaac tctggcgcat
     2041 cgggcttccc atacaatcga tagattgtcg cacctgattg cccgacatta tcgcgagccc
     2101 atttataccc atataaatca gcatccatgt tggaatttaa tcgcggccta gagcaagacg
     2161 tttcccgttg aatatggctc atactcttcc tttttcaata ttattgaagc atttatcagg
     2221 gttattgtct catgagcgga tacatatttg aatgtattta gaaaaataaa caaataggca
     2281 tgctagcgca gaaacgtcct agaagatgcc aggaggatac ttagcagaga gacaataagg
     2341 ccggagcgaa gccgtttttc cataggctcc gcccccctga cgaacatcac gaaatctgac
     2401 gctcaaatca gtggtggcga aacccgacag gactataaag ataccaggcg tttccccctg
     2461 atggctccct cttgcgctct cctgttcccg tcctgcggcg tccgtgttgt ggtggaggct
     2521 ttacccaaat caccacgtcc cgttccgtgt agacagttcg ctccaagctg ggctgtgtgc
     2581 aagaaccccc cgttcagccc gactgctgcg ccttatccgg taactatcat cttgagtcca
     2641 acccggaaag acacgacaaa acgccactgg cagcagccat tggtaactga gaattagtgg
     2701 atttagatat cgagagtctt gaagtggtgg cctaacagag gctacactga aaggacagta
     2761 tttggtatct gcgctccact aaagccagtt accaggttaa gcagttcccc aactgactta
     2821 accttcgatc aaaccgcctc cccaggcggt tttttcgttt acagagcagg agattacgac
     2881 gatcgtaaaa ggatctcaag aagatccttt acggattccc gacaccatca ctctagattt
     2941 cagtgcaatt tatctcttca aatgtagcac ctgaagtcag ccccatacga tataagttgt
     3001 aattctcatg ttagtcatgc cccgcgccca ccggaaggag ctgactgggt tgaaggctct
     3061 caagggcatc ggtcgagatc ccggtgccta atgagtgagc taacttacat taattgcgtt
     3121 gcgctcactg cccgctttcc agtcgggaaa cctgtcgtgc cagctgcatt aatgaatcgg
     3181 ccaacgcgcg gggagaggcg gtttgcgtat tgggcgccag ggtggttttt cttttcacca
     3241 gtgagacggg caacagctga ttgcccttca ccgcctggcc ctgagagagt tgcagcaagc
     3301 ggtccacgct ggtttgcccc agcaggcgaa aatcctgttt gatggtggtt aacggcggga
     3361 tataacatga gctgtcttcg gtatcgtcgt atcccactac cgagatgtcc gcaccaacgc
     3421 gcagcccgga ctcggtaatg gcgcgcattg cgcccagcgc catctgatcg ttggcaacca
     3481 gcatcgcagt gggaacgatg ccctcattca gcatttgcat ggtttgttga aaaccggaca
     3541 tggcactcca gtcgccttcc cgttccgcta tcggctgaat ttgattgcga gtgagatatt
     3601 tatgccagcc agccagacgc agacgcgccg agacagaact taatgggccc gctaacagcg
     3661 cgatttgctg gtgacccaat gcgaccagat gctccacgcc cagtcgcgta ccgtcttcat
     3721 gggagaaaat aatactgttg atgggtgtct ggtcagagac atcaagaaat aacgccggaa
     3781 cattagtgca ggcagcttcc acagcaatgg catcctggtc atccagcgga tagttaatga
     3841 tcagcccact gacgcgttgc gcgagaagat tgtgcaccgc cgctttacag gcttcgacgc
     3901 cgcttcgttc taccatcgac accaccacgc tggcacccag ttgatcggcg cgagatttaa
     3961 tcgccgcgac aatttgcgac ggcgcgtgca gggccagact ggaggtggca acgccaatca
     4021 gcaacgactg tttgcccgcc agttgttgtg ccacgcggtt gggaatgtaa ttcagctccg
     4081 ccatcgccgc ttccactttt tcccgcgttt tcgcagaaac gtggctggcc tggttcacca
     4141 cgcgggaaac ggtctgataa gagacaccgg catactctgc gacatcgtat aacgttactg
     4201 gtttcac
//
