# Supplementary material for: Genetically encoded RNA strand exchange circuits for programmable protein expression and computation in cells
Source: bioRxiv preprint, doi:10.1101/2025.09.24.678369, version 1 (2025-09-24)
Supplement: Plasmid GenBank files [file 678369_file04.zip › Supplementary File 2/pCOLA - HP ON d20 mNeonGreen T7t.gb]

LOCUS       pCOLA_-_HP_ON_[d20_mNeo 4162 bp ds-DNA     circular     19-SEP-2025
DEFINITION  .
FEATURES             Location/Qualifiers
     primer          32..55
                     /label="Duet_seq_fwd"
                     /note="sequence: cgctatcatgccataccgcgaaag"
                     /ApEinfo_revcolor="#faac61"
                     /ApEinfo_fwdcolor="#faac61"
     primer          complement(82..132)
                     /label="pDuet_BB_rev_ga4"
                     /note="sequence: GACAGTTAGCCCAGAGCAGCGTTAGACTTcataagggagagcgtcgagatc"
                     /ApEinfo_revcolor="#b1ff67"
                     /ApEinfo_fwdcolor="#b1ff67"
     misc_feature    206..222
                     /label="T7 promoter"
                     /ApEinfo_revcolor="#9eafd2"
                     /ApEinfo_fwdcolor="#9eafd2"
     RBS             299..304
                     /label="RBS6s"
                     /ApEinfo_revcolor="#d6b295"
                     /ApEinfo_fwdcolor="#d6b295"
     CDS             332..1045
                     /ApEinfo_revcolor="#84b0dc"
                     /ApEinfo_fwdcolor="#84b0dc"
                     /translation="LVSKGEEDNLASLPATHELHIFGSINGVDFDMVGQGTGNPNDGYEELNLKSTKGDLQFSPWILVPHIGYGFHQYLPYPDGMSPFQAAMVDGSGYQVHRTMQFEDGASLTVNYRYTYEGSHIKGEAQVKGTGFPADGPVMTNSLTAADWCRSKKTYPNDKTIISTFKWSYTTGNGKRYRSTARTTYTFAKPMAANYLKNQPMYVFRKTELKHSKTELNFKEWQKAFTDVMGMDELYK**"
     misc_feature    332..1045
                     /label="mNG_2tta_10tta"
     primer          complement(1046..1049)
                     /label="T7\Terminator\primer"
                     /ApEinfo_revcolor="#ffef86"
                     /ApEinfo_fwdcolor="#ffef86"
     terminator      1046..1092
                     /label="T7\Terminator"
                     /ApEinfo_revcolor="#f8d3a9"
                     /ApEinfo_fwdcolor="#f8d3a9"
     primer          1063..1082
                     /label="Duet_BB_T7t_fwd"
                     /note="sequence: gcctctaaacgggtcttgag"
                     /ApEinfo_revcolor="#c7b0e3"
                     /ApEinfo_fwdcolor="#c7b0e3"
     primer          1093..1117
                     /label="pDuet_BB_ds_fwd"
                     /note="sequence: ctgaaacctcaggcatttgagaagc"
                     /ApEinfo_revcolor="#b1ff67"
                     /ApEinfo_fwdcolor="#b1ff67"
     primer          complement(1122..1144)
                     /label="Duet_seq_rev"
                     /note="sequence: tgactaccggaagcagtgtgacc"
                     /ApEinfo_revcolor="#c6c9d1"
                     /ApEinfo_fwdcolor="#c6c9d1"
     CDS             complement(1322..2137)
                     /label="Kan"
                     /ApEinfo_revcolor="#f58a5e"
                     /ApEinfo_fwdcolor="#f58a5e"
     primer          complement(1331..1365)
                     /label="RSF_kanR_rev"
                     /note="sequence: tgaataaattgcagtttcatttgatgctcgatgag"
                     /ApEinfo_revcolor="#84b0dc"
                     /ApEinfo_fwdcolor="#84b0dc"
     RBS             complement(2143..2147)
                     /label="RBS"
                     /ApEinfo_revcolor="#ffef86"
                     /ApEinfo_fwdcolor="#ffef86"
     -10_signal      complement(2179..2185)
                     /label="-10\Ap"
                     /ApEinfo_revcolor="#9eafd2"
                     /ApEinfo_fwdcolor="#9eafd2"
     -35_signal      complement(2202..2207)
                     /label="-35\Ap"
                     /ApEinfo_revcolor="#b1ff67"
                     /ApEinfo_fwdcolor="#b1ff67"
     rep_origin      2247..2882
                     /label="ColA\ori"
                     /ApEinfo_revcolor="#b7e6d7"
                     /ApEinfo_fwdcolor="#b7e6d7"
     CDS             complement(3080..4162)
                     /label="lacI"
                     /ApEinfo_revcolor="#d6b295"
                     /ApEinfo_fwdcolor="#d6b295"
ORIGIN
        1 attcaccacc ctgaattgac tctcttccgg gcgctatcat gccataccgc gaaaggtttt
       61 gcgccattcg atggtgtccg ggatctcgac gctctccctt atgaagtcta acgctgctct
      121 gggctaactg tccgcatcta gacttaactg agatattacc atagatgact agccattcct
      181 ctagatacta cgactagcat acTTCTAATA CGACTCACTA TAGGGAGATT CGTCTCCCAA
      241 ATACTTAATA CAAAATAATC ACTTCATAAC ATCATATTCG TATGATGTTG TGAAGTGAAG
      301 GAGGATATAA ATGAAACAGA ACAAAGAACA GTTAGTCAGT AAAGGTGAAG AAGATAACTT
      361 AGCCAGCTTG CCAGCAACTC ATGAATTACA CATTTTTGGG AGCATCAACG GGGTAGATTT
      421 CGACATGGTT GGTCAGGGGA CAGGGAACCC CAATGATGGT TATGAGGAAC TGAACTTAAA
      481 ATCAACGAAG GGAGACTTAC AATTTAGTCC TTGGATATTA GTACCGCATA TAGGGTATGG
      541 TTTTCACCAG TACCTTCCCT ACCCTGATGG GATGTCGCCT TTTCAGGCTG CCATGGTTGA
      601 TGGTAGCGGT TACCAGGTTC ACCGTACAAT GCAATTTGAG GATGGGGCGT CCCTGACGGT
      661 TAACTATCGT TACACCTATG AAGGCTCCCA TATAAAAGGA GAAGCTCAGG TCAAGGGTAC
      721 AGGCTTCCCG GCGGATGGTC CTGTTATGAC TAATTCTTTG ACCGCGGCTG ATTGGTGTAG
      781 ATCGAAAAAG ACGTACCCTA ACGATAAAAC TATTATTTCG ACATTCAAGT GGAGTTATAC
      841 GACCGGTAAC GGTAAACGCT ATCGGTCCAC CGCAAGAACC ACATACACGT TTGCCAAGCC
      901 CATGGCAGCG AACTACCTGA AAAATCAGCC AATGTACGTT TTCAGAAAGA CAGAATTAAA
      961 GCACTCGAAG ACAGAGCTGA ACTTCAAGGA GTGGCAAAAG GCGTTTACCG ATGTGATGGG
     1021 CATGGATGAA CTGTATAAAT AATAAtagca taaccccttg gggcctctaa acgggtcttg
     1081 aggggttttt tgctgaaacc tcaggcattt gagaagcaca cggtcacact gcttccggta
     1141 gtcaataaac cggtaaacca gcaatagaca taagcggcta tttaacgacc ctgccctgaa
     1201 ccgacgacaa gctgacgacc gggtctccgc aagtggcact tttcggggaa atgtgcgcgg
     1261 aacccctatt tgtttatttt tctaaataca ttcaaatatg tatccgctca tgaattaatt
     1321 cttagaaaaa ctcatcgagc atcaaatgaa actgcaattt attcatatca ggattatcaa
     1381 taccatattt ttgaaaaagc cgtttctgta atgaaggaga aaactcaccg aggcagttcc
     1441 ataggatggc aagatcctgg tatcggtctg cgattccgac tcgtccaaca tcaatacaac
     1501 ctattaattt cccctcgtca aaaataaggt tatcaagtga gaaatcacca tgagtgacga
     1561 ctgaatccgg tgagaatggc aaaagtttat gcatttcttt ccagacttgt tcaacaggcc
     1621 agccattacg ctcgtcatca aaatcactcg catcaaccaa accgttattc attcgtgatt
     1681 gcgcctgagc gagacgaaat acgcggtcgc tgttaaaagg acaattacaa acaggaatcg
     1741 aatgcaaccg gcgcaggaac actgccagcg catcaacaat attttcacct gaatcaggat
     1801 attcttctaa tacctggaat gctgttttcc cggggatcgc agtggtgagt aaccatgcat
     1861 catcaggagt acggataaaa tgcttgatgg tcggaagagg cataaattcc gtcagccagt
     1921 ttagtctgac catctcatct gtaacatcat tggcaacgct acctttgcca tgtttcagaa
     1981 acaactctgg cgcatcgggc ttcccataca atcgatagat tgtcgcacct gattgcccga
     2041 cattatcgcg agcccattta tacccatata aatcagcatc catgttggaa tttaatcgcg
     2101 gcctagagca agacgtttcc cgttgaatat ggctcatact cttccttttt caatattatt
     2161 gaagcattta tcagggttat tgtctcatga gcggatacat atttgaatgt atttagaaaa
     2221 ataaacaaat aggcatgcta gcgcagaaac gtcctagaag atgccaggag gatacttagc
     2281 agagagacaa taaggccgga gcgaagccgt ttttccatag gctccgcccc cctgacgaac
     2341 atcacgaaat ctgacgctca aatcagtggt ggcgaaaccc gacaggacta taaagatacc
     2401 aggcgtttcc ccctgatggc tccctcttgc gctctcctgt tcccgtcctg cggcgtccgt
     2461 gttgtggtgg aggctttacc caaatcacca cgtcccgttc cgtgtagaca gttcgctcca
     2521 agctgggctg tgtgcaagaa ccccccgttc agcccgactg ctgcgcctta tccggtaact
     2581 atcatcttga gtccaacccg gaaagacacg acaaaacgcc actggcagca gccattggta
     2641 actgagaatt agtggattta gatatcgaga gtcttgaagt ggtggcctaa cagaggctac
     2701 actgaaagga cagtatttgg tatctgcgct ccactaaagc cagttaccag gttaagcagt
     2761 tccccaactg acttaacctt cgatcaaacc gcctccccag gcggtttttt cgtttacaga
     2821 gcaggagatt acgacgatcg taaaaggatc tcaagaagat cctttacgga ttcccgacac
     2881 catcactcta gatttcagtg caatttatct cttcaaatgt agcacctgaa gtcagcccca
     2941 tacgatataa gttgtaattc tcatgttagt catgccccgc gcccaccgga aggagctgac
     3001 tgggttgaag gctctcaagg gcatcggtcg agatcccggt gcctaatgag tgagctaact
     3061 tacattaatt gcgttgcgct cactgcccgc tttccagtcg ggaaacctgt cgtgccagct
     3121 gcattaatga atcggccaac gcgcggggag aggcggtttg cgtattgggc gccagggtgg
     3181 tttttctttt caccagtgag acgggcaaca gctgattgcc cttcaccgcc tggccctgag
     3241 agagttgcag caagcggtcc acgctggttt gccccagcag gcgaaaatcc tgtttgatgg
     3301 tggttaacgg cgggatataa catgagctgt cttcggtatc gtcgtatccc actaccgaga
     3361 tgtccgcacc aacgcgcagc ccggactcgg taatggcgcg cattgcgccc agcgccatct
     3421 gatcgttggc aaccagcatc gcagtgggaa cgatgccctc attcagcatt tgcatggttt
     3481 gttgaaaacc ggacatggca ctccagtcgc cttcccgttc cgctatcggc tgaatttgat
     3541 tgcgagtgag atatttatgc cagccagcca gacgcagacg cgccgagaca gaacttaatg
     3601 ggcccgctaa cagcgcgatt tgctggtgac ccaatgcgac cagatgctcc acgcccagtc
     3661 gcgtaccgtc ttcatgggag aaaataatac tgttgatggg tgtctggtca gagacatcaa
     3721 gaaataacgc cggaacatta gtgcaggcag cttccacagc aatggcatcc tggtcatcca
     3781 gcggatagtt aatgatcagc ccactgacgc gttgcgcgag aagattgtgc accgccgctt
     3841 tacaggcttc gacgccgctt cgttctacca tcgacaccac cacgctggca cccagttgat
     3901 cggcgcgaga tttaatcgcc gcgacaattt gcgacggcgc gtgcagggcc agactggagg
     3961 tggcaacgcc aatcagcaac gactgtttgc ccgccagttg ttgtgccacg cggttgggaa
     4021 tgtaattcag ctccgccatc gccgcttcca ctttttcccg cgttttcgca gaaacgtggc
     4081 tggcctggtt caccacgcgg gaaacggtct gataagagac accggcatac tctgcgacat
     4141 cgtataacgt tactggtttc ac
//
