# Supplementary material for: Genetically encoded RNA strand exchange circuits for programmable protein expression and computation in cells
Source: bioRxiv preprint, doi:10.1101/2025.09.24.678369, version 1 (2025-09-24)
Supplement: Plasmid GenBank files [file 678369_file04.zip › Supplementary File 2/pCOLA - HP ON d20 mRFP1 T7t.gb]

LOCUS       pCOLA_-_HP_ON_[d20_mRFP 4129 bp ds-DNA     circular     19-SEP-2025
DEFINITION  .
FEATURES             Location/Qualifiers
     primer          32..55
                     /label="Duet_seq_fwd"
                     /note="sequence: cgctatcatgccataccgcgaaag"
                     /ApEinfo_revcolor="#faac61"
                     /ApEinfo_fwdcolor="#faac61"
     primer          complement(82..132)
                     /label="pDuet_BB_rev_ga4"
                     /note="sequence: GACAGTTAGCCCAGAGCAGCGTTAGACTTcataagggagagcgtcgagatc"
                     /ApEinfo_revcolor="#b1ff67"
                     /ApEinfo_fwdcolor="#b1ff67"
     misc_feature    206..222
                     /label="T7 promoter"
                     /ApEinfo_revcolor="#9eafd2"
                     /ApEinfo_fwdcolor="#9eafd2"
     RBS             299..304
                     /label="RBS6s"
                     /ApEinfo_revcolor="#d6b295"
                     /ApEinfo_fwdcolor="#d6b295"
     CDS             332..1012
                     /label="Translation 332-1012"
                     /translation="LASSEDVIKEFMRFKVRMEGSVNGHEFEIEGEGEGRPYEGTQTAKLKVTKGGPLPFAWDILSPQFQYGSKAYVKHPADIPDYLKLSFPEGFKWERVMNFEDGGVVTVTQDSSLQDGEFIYKVKLRGTNFPSDGPVMQKKTMGWEASTERMYPEDGALKGEIKMRLKLKDGGHYDAEVKTTYMAKKPVQLPGAYKTDIKLDITSHNEDYTIVEQYERAEGRHSTGA**"
     misc_feature    332..1012
                     /label="mRFP1_2tta"
     primer          complement(1013..1016)
                     /label="T7\Terminator\primer"
                     /ApEinfo_revcolor="#ffef86"
                     /ApEinfo_fwdcolor="#ffef86"
     terminator      1013..1059
                     /label="T7\Terminator"
                     /ApEinfo_revcolor="#f8d3a9"
                     /ApEinfo_fwdcolor="#f8d3a9"
     primer          1030..1049
                     /label="Duet_BB_T7t_fwd"
                     /note="sequence: gcctctaaacgggtcttgag"
                     /ApEinfo_revcolor="#c7b0e3"
                     /ApEinfo_fwdcolor="#c7b0e3"
     primer          1060..1084
                     /label="pDuet_BB_ds_fwd"
                     /note="sequence: ctgaaacctcaggcatttgagaagc"
                     /ApEinfo_revcolor="#b1ff67"
                     /ApEinfo_fwdcolor="#b1ff67"
     primer          complement(1089..1111)
                     /label="Duet_seq_rev"
                     /note="sequence: tgactaccggaagcagtgtgacc"
                     /ApEinfo_revcolor="#c6c9d1"
                     /ApEinfo_fwdcolor="#c6c9d1"
     CDS             complement(1289..2104)
                     /label="Kan"
                     /ApEinfo_revcolor="#f58a5e"
                     /ApEinfo_fwdcolor="#f58a5e"
     primer          complement(1298..1332)
                     /label="RSF_kanR_rev"
                     /note="sequence: tgaataaattgcagtttcatttgatgctcgatgag"
                     /ApEinfo_revcolor="#84b0dc"
                     /ApEinfo_fwdcolor="#84b0dc"
     RBS             complement(2110..2114)
                     /label="RBS"
                     /ApEinfo_revcolor="#ffef86"
                     /ApEinfo_fwdcolor="#ffef86"
     -10_signal      complement(2146..2152)
                     /label="-10\Ap"
                     /ApEinfo_revcolor="#9eafd2"
                     /ApEinfo_fwdcolor="#9eafd2"
     -35_signal      complement(2169..2174)
                     /label="-35\Ap"
                     /ApEinfo_revcolor="#b1ff67"
                     /ApEinfo_fwdcolor="#b1ff67"
     rep_origin      2214..2849
                     /label="ColA\ori"
                     /ApEinfo_revcolor="#b7e6d7"
                     /ApEinfo_fwdcolor="#b7e6d7"
     CDS             complement(3047..4129)
                     /label="lacI"
                     /ApEinfo_revcolor="#d6b295"
                     /ApEinfo_fwdcolor="#d6b295"
ORIGIN
        1 attcaccacc ctgaattgac tctcttccgg gcgctatcat gccataccgc gaaaggtttt
       61 gcgccattcg atggtgtccg ggatctcgac gctctccctt atgaagtcta acgctgctct
      121 gggctaactg tccgcatcta gacttaactg agatattacc atagatgact agccattcct
      181 ctagatacta cgactagcat acTTCTAATA CGACTCACTA TAGGGAGATT CGTCTCCCAA
      241 ATACTTAATA CAAAATAATC ACTTCATAAC ATCATATTCG TATGATGTTG TGAAGTGAAG
      301 GAGGATATAA ATGAAACAGA ACAAAGAACA GTTAGCCTCT TCTGAGGACG TCATCAAGGA
      361 GTTCATGCGC TTCAAGGTGC GCATGGAGGG CTCCGTGAAC GGCCACGAGT TCGAGATCGA
      421 GGGCGAGGGC GAGGGCCGCC CCTACGAGGG CACCCAGACC GCCAAGCTGA AAGTTACCAA
      481 AGGTGGTCCG CTGCCGTTCG CTTGGGACAT CCTGTCCCCG CAGTTCCAGT ACGGTTCCAA
      541 AGCTTACGTT AAACACCCGG CTGACATCCC GGACTACCTG AAACTGTCCT TCCCGGAAGG
      601 TTTCAAATGG GAACGTGTTA TGAACTTCGA AGACGGTGGT GTTGTTACCG TTACCCAGGA
      661 CTCCTCCCTG CAAGACGGTG AGTTCATCTA CAAAGTTAAA CTGCGTGGTA CCAACTTCCC
      721 GTCCGACGGT CCGGTTATGC AGAAAAAAAC CATGGGTTGG GAAGCTTCCA CCGAACGTAT
      781 GTACCCGGAA GACGGTGCTC TGAAAGGTGA AATCAAAATG CGTCTGAAAC TGAAAGACGG
      841 TGGTCACTAC GACGCTGAAG TTAAAACCAC CTACATGGCT AAAAAACCGG TTCAGCTGCC
      901 GGGTGCTTAC AAAACCGACA TCAAACTGGA CATCACCTCC CACAACGAAG ACTACACCAT
      961 CGTTGAACAG TACGAACGTG CTGAAGGTCG TCACTCCACC GGTGCTTAAT AAtagcataa
     1021 ccccttgggg cctctaaacg ggtcttgagg ggttttttgc tgaaacctca ggcatttgag
     1081 aagcacacgg tcacactgct tccggtagtc aataaaccgg taaaccagca atagacataa
     1141 gcggctattt aacgaccctg ccctgaaccg acgacaagct gacgaccggg tctccgcaag
     1201 tggcactttt cggggaaatg tgcgcggaac ccctatttgt ttatttttct aaatacattc
     1261 aaatatgtat ccgctcatga attaattctt agaaaaactc atcgagcatc aaatgaaact
     1321 gcaatttatt catatcagga ttatcaatac catatttttg aaaaagccgt ttctgtaatg
     1381 aaggagaaaa ctcaccgagg cagttccata ggatggcaag atcctggtat cggtctgcga
     1441 ttccgactcg tccaacatca atacaaccta ttaatttccc ctcgtcaaaa ataaggttat
     1501 caagtgagaa atcaccatga gtgacgactg aatccggtga gaatggcaaa agtttatgca
     1561 tttctttcca gacttgttca acaggccagc cattacgctc gtcatcaaaa tcactcgcat
     1621 caaccaaacc gttattcatt cgtgattgcg cctgagcgag acgaaatacg cggtcgctgt
     1681 taaaaggaca attacaaaca ggaatcgaat gcaaccggcg caggaacact gccagcgcat
     1741 caacaatatt ttcacctgaa tcaggatatt cttctaatac ctggaatgct gttttcccgg
     1801 ggatcgcagt ggtgagtaac catgcatcat caggagtacg gataaaatgc ttgatggtcg
     1861 gaagaggcat aaattccgtc agccagttta gtctgaccat ctcatctgta acatcattgg
     1921 caacgctacc tttgccatgt ttcagaaaca actctggcgc atcgggcttc ccatacaatc
     1981 gatagattgt cgcacctgat tgcccgacat tatcgcgagc ccatttatac ccatataaat
     2041 cagcatccat gttggaattt aatcgcggcc tagagcaaga cgtttcccgt tgaatatggc
     2101 tcatactctt cctttttcaa tattattgaa gcatttatca gggttattgt ctcatgagcg
     2161 gatacatatt tgaatgtatt tagaaaaata aacaaatagg catgctagcg cagaaacgtc
     2221 ctagaagatg ccaggaggat acttagcaga gagacaataa ggccggagcg aagccgtttt
     2281 tccataggct ccgcccccct gacgaacatc acgaaatctg acgctcaaat cagtggtggc
     2341 gaaacccgac aggactataa agataccagg cgtttccccc tgatggctcc ctcttgcgct
     2401 ctcctgttcc cgtcctgcgg cgtccgtgtt gtggtggagg ctttacccaa atcaccacgt
     2461 cccgttccgt gtagacagtt cgctccaagc tgggctgtgt gcaagaaccc cccgttcagc
     2521 ccgactgctg cgccttatcc ggtaactatc atcttgagtc caacccggaa agacacgaca
     2581 aaacgccact ggcagcagcc attggtaact gagaattagt ggatttagat atcgagagtc
     2641 ttgaagtggt ggcctaacag aggctacact gaaaggacag tatttggtat ctgcgctcca
     2701 ctaaagccag ttaccaggtt aagcagttcc ccaactgact taaccttcga tcaaaccgcc
     2761 tccccaggcg gttttttcgt ttacagagca ggagattacg acgatcgtaa aaggatctca
     2821 agaagatcct ttacggattc ccgacaccat cactctagat ttcagtgcaa tttatctctt
     2881 caaatgtagc acctgaagtc agccccatac gatataagtt gtaattctca tgttagtcat
     2941 gccccgcgcc caccggaagg agctgactgg gttgaaggct ctcaagggca tcggtcgaga
     3001 tcccggtgcc taatgagtga gctaacttac attaattgcg ttgcgctcac tgcccgcttt
     3061 ccagtcggga aacctgtcgt gccagctgca ttaatgaatc ggccaacgcg cggggagagg
     3121 cggtttgcgt attgggcgcc agggtggttt ttcttttcac cagtgagacg ggcaacagct
     3181 gattgccctt caccgcctgg ccctgagaga gttgcagcaa gcggtccacg ctggtttgcc
     3241 ccagcaggcg aaaatcctgt ttgatggtgg ttaacggcgg gatataacat gagctgtctt
     3301 cggtatcgtc gtatcccact accgagatgt ccgcaccaac gcgcagcccg gactcggtaa
     3361 tggcgcgcat tgcgcccagc gccatctgat cgttggcaac cagcatcgca gtgggaacga
     3421 tgccctcatt cagcatttgc atggtttgtt gaaaaccgga catggcactc cagtcgcctt
     3481 cccgttccgc tatcggctga atttgattgc gagtgagata tttatgccag ccagccagac
     3541 gcagacgcgc cgagacagaa cttaatgggc ccgctaacag cgcgatttgc tggtgaccca
     3601 atgcgaccag atgctccacg cccagtcgcg taccgtcttc atgggagaaa ataatactgt
     3661 tgatgggtgt ctggtcagag acatcaagaa ataacgccgg aacattagtg caggcagctt
     3721 ccacagcaat ggcatcctgg tcatccagcg gatagttaat gatcagccca ctgacgcgtt
     3781 gcgcgagaag attgtgcacc gccgctttac aggcttcgac gccgcttcgt tctaccatcg
     3841 acaccaccac gctggcaccc agttgatcgg cgcgagattt aatcgccgcg acaatttgcg
     3901 acggcgcgtg cagggccaga ctggaggtgg caacgccaat cagcaacgac tgtttgcccg
     3961 ccagttgttg tgccacgcgg ttgggaatgt aattcagctc cgccatcgcc gcttccactt
     4021 tttcccgcgt tttcgcagaa acgtggctgg cctggttcac cacgcgggaa acggtctgat
     4081 aagagacacc ggcatactct gcgacatcgt ataacgttac tggtttcac
//
