# Supplementary material for: Genetically encoded RNA strand exchange circuits for programmable protein expression and computation in cells
Source: bioRxiv preprint, doi:10.1101/2025.09.24.678369, version 1 (2025-09-24)
Supplement: Plasmid GenBank files [file 678369_file04.zip › Supplementary File 2/pCOLA - HP ON d20 mScarI T7t.gb]

LOCUS       pCOLA_-_HP_ON_[d20_mSca 4131 bp ds-DNA     circular     19-SEP-2025
DEFINITION  .
FEATURES             Location/Qualifiers
     primer          32..55
                     /label="Duet_seq_fwd"
                     /note="sequence: cgctatcatgccataccgcgaaag"
                     /ApEinfo_revcolor="#faac61"
                     /ApEinfo_fwdcolor="#faac61"
     primer          complement(82..143)
                     /label="pDuet_BB_rev_U1"
                     /note="sequence: GAGACGAGACGAGACAGCCTGAGAATGGATGCGAGTAATGcataagggagagcgtcgagatc"
                     /ApEinfo_revcolor="#b4abac"
                     /ApEinfo_fwdcolor="#b4abac"
     misc_feature    104..143
                     /label="U1"
                     /ApEinfo_revcolor="#ff9ccd"
                     /ApEinfo_fwdcolor="#ff9ccd"
                     /note="GA homology domain"
     misc_feature    147..163
                     /label="T7 promoter"
                     /ApEinfo_revcolor="#9eafd2"
                     /ApEinfo_fwdcolor="#9eafd2"
     RBS             240..245
                     /label="RBS6s"
                     /ApEinfo_revcolor="#d6b295"
                     /ApEinfo_fwdcolor="#d6b295"
     CDS             273..974
                     /label="mScarI"
                     /ApEinfo_revcolor="#ff9ccd"
                     /ApEinfo_fwdcolor="#ff9ccd"
                     /translation="LVSKGEAVIKEFMRFKVHMEGSMNGHEFEIEGEGEGRPYEGTQTAKLKVTKGGPLPFSWDILSPQFMYGSRAFIKHPADIPDYYKQSFPEGFKWERVMNFEDGGAVTVTQDTSLEDGTLIYKVKLRGTNFPPDGPVMQKKTMGWEASTERLYPEDGVLKGDIKMALRLKDGGRYLADFKTTYKAKKPVQMPGAYNVDRKLDITSHNEDYTVVEQYERSEGRHSTGGMDELYK**"
     primer          complement(975..978)
                     /label="T7\Terminator\primer"
                     /ApEinfo_revcolor="#ffef86"
                     /ApEinfo_fwdcolor="#ffef86"
     terminator      975..1021
                     /label="T7\Terminator"
                     /ApEinfo_revcolor="#f8d3a9"
                     /ApEinfo_fwdcolor="#f8d3a9"
     primer          992..1011
                     /label="Duet_BB_T7t_fwd"
                     /note="sequence: gcctctaaacgggtcttgag"
                     /ApEinfo_revcolor="#c7b0e3"
                     /ApEinfo_fwdcolor="#c7b0e3"
     misc_feature    1022..1061
                     /label="Ux"
                     /ApEinfo_revcolor="#ffef86"
                     /ApEinfo_fwdcolor="#ffef86"
                     /note="GA homology domain"
     primer          1062..1086
                     /label="pDuet_BB_ds_fwd"
                     /note="sequence: ctgaaacctcaggcatttgagaagc"
                     /ApEinfo_revcolor="#b1ff67"
                     /ApEinfo_fwdcolor="#b1ff67"
     primer          complement(1091..1113)
                     /label="Duet_seq_rev"
                     /note="sequence: tgactaccggaagcagtgtgacc"
                     /ApEinfo_revcolor="#c6c9d1"
                     /ApEinfo_fwdcolor="#c6c9d1"
     CDS             complement(1291..2106)
                     /label="Kan"
                     /ApEinfo_revcolor="#f58a5e"
                     /ApEinfo_fwdcolor="#f58a5e"
     primer          complement(1300..1334)
                     /label="RSF_kanR_rev"
                     /note="sequence: tgaataaattgcagtttcatttgatgctcgatgag"
                     /ApEinfo_revcolor="#84b0dc"
                     /ApEinfo_fwdcolor="#84b0dc"
     RBS             complement(2112..2116)
                     /label="RBS"
                     /ApEinfo_revcolor="#ffef86"
                     /ApEinfo_fwdcolor="#ffef86"
     -10_signal      complement(2148..2154)
                     /label="-10\Ap"
                     /ApEinfo_revcolor="#9eafd2"
                     /ApEinfo_fwdcolor="#9eafd2"
     -35_signal      complement(2171..2176)
                     /label="-35\Ap"
                     /ApEinfo_revcolor="#b1ff67"
                     /ApEinfo_fwdcolor="#b1ff67"
     rep_origin      2216..2851
                     /label="ColA\ori"
                     /ApEinfo_revcolor="#b7e6d7"
                     /ApEinfo_fwdcolor="#b7e6d7"
     CDS             complement(3049..4131)
                     /label="lacI"
                     /ApEinfo_revcolor="#d6b295"
                     /ApEinfo_fwdcolor="#d6b295"
ORIGIN
        1 attcaccacc ctgaattgac tctcttccgg gcgctatcat gccataccgc gaaaggtttt
       61 gcgccattcg atggtgtccg ggatctcgac gctctccctt atgCATTACT CGCATCCATT
      121 CTCAGGCTGT CTCGTCTCGT CTCTTCTAAT ACGACTCACT ATAGGGAGAT TCGTCTCCCA
      181 AATACTTAAT ACAAAATAAT CACTTCATAA CATCATATTC GTATGATGTT GTGAAGTGAA
      241 GGAGGATATA AATGAAACAG AACAAAGAAC AGTTAgtcag taaaggcgaa gcagttatca
      301 aagagttcat gcgcttcaaa gttcatatgg aagggtcgat gaacgggcac gaatttgaaa
      361 ttgaaggcga aggcgaaggc cgcccatatg aagggaccca aaccgcaaag cttaaggtta
      421 ctaaaggcgg tccattaccc ttttcgtggg acattttaag cccacagttt atgtacggga
      481 gtcgcgcttt catcaagcac cctgcggaca tcccagatta ctacaaacag tctttccccg
      541 aggggttcaa gtgggagcgc gtgatgaact tcgaggatgg cggagccgtg acggtcaccc
      601 aagatacctc tttggaggac ggtacgttga tctacaaagt gaaattgcgt ggcacgaatt
      661 ttccacctga tgggcctgtc atgcagaaaa agacaatggg atgggaagct tccacggagc
      721 gcctttaccc agaggacggt gttcttaaag gggatatcaa aatggcgctg cgtcttaaag
      781 atggaggccg ctacctggcg gacttcaaga ctacttacaa ggccaaaaaa ccagtgcaga
      841 tgccgggtgc gtacaatgta gatcgtaaat tagatattac aagtcacaat gaagattaca
      901 cggtcgtaga gcagtatgag cgcagtgagg ggcgtcactc tacgggcggt atggacgagt
      961 tatacaagta ataatagcat aaccccttgg ggcctctaaa cgggtcttga ggggtttttt
     1021 gCCAGGATAC ATAGATTACC ACAACTCCGA GCCCTTCCAC Cctgaaacct caggcatttg
     1081 agaagcacac ggtcacactg cttccggtag tcaataaacc ggtaaaccag caatagacat
     1141 aagcggctat ttaacgaccc tgccctgaac cgacgacaag ctgacgaccg ggtctccgca
     1201 agtggcactt ttcggggaaa tgtgcgcgga acccctattt gtttattttt ctaaatacat
     1261 tcaaatatgt atccgctcat gaattaattc ttagaaaaac tcatcgagca tcaaatgaaa
     1321 ctgcaattta ttcatatcag gattatcaat accatatttt tgaaaaagcc gtttctgtaa
     1381 tgaaggagaa aactcaccga ggcagttcca taggatggca agatcctggt atcggtctgc
     1441 gattccgact cgtccaacat caatacaacc tattaatttc ccctcgtcaa aaataaggtt
     1501 atcaagtgag aaatcaccat gagtgacgac tgaatccggt gagaatggca aaagtttatg
     1561 catttctttc cagacttgtt caacaggcca gccattacgc tcgtcatcaa aatcactcgc
     1621 atcaaccaaa ccgttattca ttcgtgattg cgcctgagcg agacgaaata cgcggtcgct
     1681 gttaaaagga caattacaaa caggaatcga atgcaaccgg cgcaggaaca ctgccagcgc
     1741 atcaacaata ttttcacctg aatcaggata ttcttctaat acctggaatg ctgttttccc
     1801 ggggatcgca gtggtgagta accatgcatc atcaggagta cggataaaat gcttgatggt
     1861 cggaagaggc ataaattccg tcagccagtt tagtctgacc atctcatctg taacatcatt
     1921 ggcaacgcta cctttgccat gtttcagaaa caactctggc gcatcgggct tcccatacaa
     1981 tcgatagatt gtcgcacctg attgcccgac attatcgcga gcccatttat acccatataa
     2041 atcagcatcc atgttggaat ttaatcgcgg cctagagcaa gacgtttccc gttgaatatg
     2101 gctcatactc ttcctttttc aatattattg aagcatttat cagggttatt gtctcatgag
     2161 cggatacata tttgaatgta tttagaaaaa taaacaaata ggcatgctag cgcagaaacg
     2221 tcctagaaga tgccaggagg atacttagca gagagacaat aaggccggag cgaagccgtt
     2281 tttccatagg ctccgccccc ctgacgaaca tcacgaaatc tgacgctcaa atcagtggtg
     2341 gcgaaacccg acaggactat aaagatacca ggcgtttccc cctgatggct ccctcttgcg
     2401 ctctcctgtt cccgtcctgc ggcgtccgtg ttgtggtgga ggctttaccc aaatcaccac
     2461 gtcccgttcc gtgtagacag ttcgctccaa gctgggctgt gtgcaagaac cccccgttca
     2521 gcccgactgc tgcgccttat ccggtaacta tcatcttgag tccaacccgg aaagacacga
     2581 caaaacgcca ctggcagcag ccattggtaa ctgagaatta gtggatttag atatcgagag
     2641 tcttgaagtg gtggcctaac agaggctaca ctgaaaggac agtatttggt atctgcgctc
     2701 cactaaagcc agttaccagg ttaagcagtt ccccaactga cttaaccttc gatcaaaccg
     2761 cctccccagg cggttttttc gtttacagag caggagatta cgacgatcgt aaaaggatct
     2821 caagaagatc ctttacggat tcccgacacc atcactctag atttcagtgc aatttatctc
     2881 ttcaaatgta gcacctgaag tcagccccat acgatataag ttgtaattct catgttagtc
     2941 atgccccgcg cccaccggaa ggagctgact gggttgaagg ctctcaaggg catcggtcga
     3001 gatcccggtg cctaatgagt gagctaactt acattaattg cgttgcgctc actgcccgct
     3061 ttccagtcgg gaaacctgtc gtgccagctg cattaatgaa tcggccaacg cgcggggaga
     3121 ggcggtttgc gtattgggcg ccagggtggt ttttcttttc accagtgaga cgggcaacag
     3181 ctgattgccc ttcaccgcct ggccctgaga gagttgcagc aagcggtcca cgctggtttg
     3241 ccccagcagg cgaaaatcct gtttgatggt ggttaacggc gggatataac atgagctgtc
     3301 ttcggtatcg tcgtatccca ctaccgagat gtccgcacca acgcgcagcc cggactcggt
     3361 aatggcgcgc attgcgccca gcgccatctg atcgttggca accagcatcg cagtgggaac
     3421 gatgccctca ttcagcattt gcatggtttg ttgaaaaccg gacatggcac tccagtcgcc
     3481 ttcccgttcc gctatcggct gaatttgatt gcgagtgaga tatttatgcc agccagccag
     3541 acgcagacgc gccgagacag aacttaatgg gcccgctaac agcgcgattt gctggtgacc
     3601 caatgcgacc agatgctcca cgcccagtcg cgtaccgtct tcatgggaga aaataatact
     3661 gttgatgggt gtctggtcag agacatcaag aaataacgcc ggaacattag tgcaggcagc
     3721 ttccacagca atggcatcct ggtcatccag cggatagtta atgatcagcc cactgacgcg
     3781 ttgcgcgaga agattgtgca ccgccgcttt acaggcttcg acgccgcttc gttctaccat
     3841 cgacaccacc acgctggcac ccagttgatc ggcgcgagat ttaatcgccg cgacaatttg
     3901 cgacggcgcg tgcagggcca gactggaggt ggcaacgcca atcagcaacg actgtttgcc
     3961 cgccagttgt tgtgccacgc ggttgggaat gtaattcagc tccgccatcg ccgcttccac
     4021 tttttcccgc gttttcgcag aaacgtggct ggcctggttc accacgcggg aaacggtctg
     4081 ataagagaca ccggcatact ctgcgacatc gtataacgtt actggtttca c
//
