# Supplementary material for: Genetically encoded RNA strand exchange circuits for programmable protein expression and computation in cells
Source: bioRxiv preprint, doi:10.1101/2025.09.24.678369, version 1 (2025-09-24)
Supplement: Plasmid GenBank files [file 678369_file04.zip › Supplementary File 2/pCOLA - HP ON d20 sCFP3A T7t.gb]

LOCUS       pCOLA_-_HP_ON_[d20_sCFP 4171 bp ds-DNA     circular     19-SEP-2025
DEFINITION  .
FEATURES             Location/Qualifiers
     primer          32..55
                     /label="Duet_seq_fwd"
                     /note="sequence: cgctatcatgccataccgcgaaag"
                     /ApEinfo_revcolor="#faac61"
                     /ApEinfo_fwdcolor="#faac61"
     primer          complement(82..132)
                     /label="pDuet_BB_rev_ga4"
                     /note="sequence: GACAGTTAGCCCAGAGCAGCGTTAGACTTcataagggagagcgtcgagatc"
                     /ApEinfo_revcolor="#b1ff67"
                     /ApEinfo_fwdcolor="#b1ff67"
     misc_feature    206..222
                     /label="T7 promoter"
                     /ApEinfo_revcolor="#9eafd2"
                     /ApEinfo_fwdcolor="#9eafd2"
     RBS             299..304
                     /label="RBS6s"
                     /ApEinfo_revcolor="#d6b295"
                     /ApEinfo_fwdcolor="#d6b295"
     CDS             332..1054
                     /label="Translation 332-1054"
                     /translation="LVSKGEELFTGVVPILVELDGDVNGHKFSVSGEGEGDATYGKLTLKFICTTGKLPVPWPTLVTTLTWGVQCFARYPDHMKQHDFFKSAMPEGYVQERTIFFKDDGNYKTRAEVKFEGDTLVNRIELKGIDFKEDGNILGHKLEYNYISDNVYITADKQKNGIKANFKIRHNIEDGGVQLADHYQQNTPIGDGPVLLPDNHYLSTQSKLSKDPNEKRDHMVLLEFVTAAGITLGMDELYK**"
     misc_feature    332..1054
                     /label="sCFP3A_2tta"
     primer          complement(1055..1058)
                     /label="T7\Terminator\primer"
                     /ApEinfo_revcolor="#ffef86"
                     /ApEinfo_fwdcolor="#ffef86"
     terminator      1055..1101
                     /label="T7\Terminator"
                     /ApEinfo_revcolor="#f8d3a9"
                     /ApEinfo_fwdcolor="#f8d3a9"
     primer          1072..1091
                     /label="Duet_BB_T7t_fwd"
                     /note="sequence: gcctctaaacgggtcttgag"
                     /ApEinfo_revcolor="#c7b0e3"
                     /ApEinfo_fwdcolor="#c7b0e3"
     primer          1102..1126
                     /label="pDuet_BB_ds_fwd"
                     /note="sequence: ctgaaacctcaggcatttgagaagc"
                     /ApEinfo_revcolor="#b1ff67"
                     /ApEinfo_fwdcolor="#b1ff67"
     primer          complement(1131..1153)
                     /label="Duet_seq_rev"
                     /note="sequence: tgactaccggaagcagtgtgacc"
                     /ApEinfo_revcolor="#c6c9d1"
                     /ApEinfo_fwdcolor="#c6c9d1"
     CDS             complement(1331..2146)
                     /label="Kan"
                     /ApEinfo_revcolor="#f58a5e"
                     /ApEinfo_fwdcolor="#f58a5e"
     primer          complement(1340..1374)
                     /label="RSF_kanR_rev"
                     /note="sequence: tgaataaattgcagtttcatttgatgctcgatgag"
                     /ApEinfo_revcolor="#84b0dc"
                     /ApEinfo_fwdcolor="#84b0dc"
     RBS             complement(2152..2156)
                     /label="RBS"
                     /ApEinfo_revcolor="#ffef86"
                     /ApEinfo_fwdcolor="#ffef86"
     -10_signal      complement(2188..2194)
                     /label="-10\Ap"
                     /ApEinfo_revcolor="#9eafd2"
                     /ApEinfo_fwdcolor="#9eafd2"
     -35_signal      complement(2211..2216)
                     /label="-35\Ap"
                     /ApEinfo_revcolor="#b1ff67"
                     /ApEinfo_fwdcolor="#b1ff67"
     rep_origin      2256..2891
                     /label="ColA\ori"
                     /ApEinfo_revcolor="#b7e6d7"
                     /ApEinfo_fwdcolor="#b7e6d7"
     CDS             complement(3089..4171)
                     /label="lacI"
                     /ApEinfo_revcolor="#d6b295"
                     /ApEinfo_fwdcolor="#d6b295"
ORIGIN
        1 attcaccacc ctgaattgac tctcttccgg gcgctatcat gccataccgc gaaaggtttt
       61 gcgccattcg atggtgtccg ggatctcgac gctctccctt atgaagtcta acgctgctct
      121 gggctaactg tccgcatcta gacttaactg agatattacc atagatgact agccattcct
      181 ctagatacta cgactagcat acTTCTAATA CGACTCACTA TAGGGAGATT CGTCTCCCAA
      241 ATACTTAATA CAAAATAATC ACTTCATAAC ATCATATTCG TATGATGTTG TGAAGTGAAG
      301 GAGGATATAA ATGAAACAGA ACAAAGAACA GTTAGTCAGT AAAGGTGAAG AATTATTTAC
      361 CGGTGTTGTA CCGATATTAG TCGAACTGGA CGGTGACGTA AACGGACATA AGTTCTCTGT
      421 AAGTGGAGAA GGTGAAGGGG ATGCCACCTA CGGGAAATTG ACGCTGAAAT TTATTTGCAC
      481 GACAGGGAAA CTGCCAGTCC CCTGGCCTAC TCTGGTAACC ACACTTACGT GGGGGGTTCA
      541 GTGCTTTGCA CGCTATCCCG ACCATATGAA GCAGCACGAT TTTTTCAAAT CTGCGATGCC
      601 GGAGGGCTAT GTGCAAGAAC GGACCATTTT CTTTAAGGAC GATGGTAACT ATAAAACTCG
      661 CGCCGAAGTT AAATTTGAAG GTGACACTTT GGTCAACCGT ATAGAACTGA AGGGGATAGA
      721 TTTTAAGGAA GATGGTAATA TCCTTGGTCA CAAGTTGGAA TACAACTACA TCAGCGATAA
      781 TGTATACATC ACAGCCGACA AGCAAAAAAA CGGTATCAAA GCAAACTTCA AAATACGTCA
      841 CAACATCGAG GACGGTGGAG TCCAGCTGGC CGACCACTAC CAGCAGAACA CCCCAATAGG
      901 CGACGGACCT GTTCTTCTGC CAGACAACCA CTACCTTTCG ACTCAATCAA AGCTTTCAAA
      961 GGATCCTAAC GAGAAACGGG ATCATATGGT GTTGCTTGAG TTCGTTACGG CAGCTGGTAT
     1021 AACCTTGGGG ATGGACGAAC TTTACAAATA ATAAtagcat aaccccttgg ggcctctaaa
     1081 cgggtcttga ggggtttttt gctgaaacct caggcatttg agaagcacac ggtcacactg
     1141 cttccggtag tcaataaacc ggtaaaccag caatagacat aagcggctat ttaacgaccc
     1201 tgccctgaac cgacgacaag ctgacgaccg ggtctccgca agtggcactt ttcggggaaa
     1261 tgtgcgcgga acccctattt gtttattttt ctaaatacat tcaaatatgt atccgctcat
     1321 gaattaattc ttagaaaaac tcatcgagca tcaaatgaaa ctgcaattta ttcatatcag
     1381 gattatcaat accatatttt tgaaaaagcc gtttctgtaa tgaaggagaa aactcaccga
     1441 ggcagttcca taggatggca agatcctggt atcggtctgc gattccgact cgtccaacat
     1501 caatacaacc tattaatttc ccctcgtcaa aaataaggtt atcaagtgag aaatcaccat
     1561 gagtgacgac tgaatccggt gagaatggca aaagtttatg catttctttc cagacttgtt
     1621 caacaggcca gccattacgc tcgtcatcaa aatcactcgc atcaaccaaa ccgttattca
     1681 ttcgtgattg cgcctgagcg agacgaaata cgcggtcgct gttaaaagga caattacaaa
     1741 caggaatcga atgcaaccgg cgcaggaaca ctgccagcgc atcaacaata ttttcacctg
     1801 aatcaggata ttcttctaat acctggaatg ctgttttccc ggggatcgca gtggtgagta
     1861 accatgcatc atcaggagta cggataaaat gcttgatggt cggaagaggc ataaattccg
     1921 tcagccagtt tagtctgacc atctcatctg taacatcatt ggcaacgcta cctttgccat
     1981 gtttcagaaa caactctggc gcatcgggct tcccatacaa tcgatagatt gtcgcacctg
     2041 attgcccgac attatcgcga gcccatttat acccatataa atcagcatcc atgttggaat
     2101 ttaatcgcgg cctagagcaa gacgtttccc gttgaatatg gctcatactc ttcctttttc
     2161 aatattattg aagcatttat cagggttatt gtctcatgag cggatacata tttgaatgta
     2221 tttagaaaaa taaacaaata ggcatgctag cgcagaaacg tcctagaaga tgccaggagg
     2281 atacttagca gagagacaat aaggccggag cgaagccgtt tttccatagg ctccgccccc
     2341 ctgacgaaca tcacgaaatc tgacgctcaa atcagtggtg gcgaaacccg acaggactat
     2401 aaagatacca ggcgtttccc cctgatggct ccctcttgcg ctctcctgtt cccgtcctgc
     2461 ggcgtccgtg ttgtggtgga ggctttaccc aaatcaccac gtcccgttcc gtgtagacag
     2521 ttcgctccaa gctgggctgt gtgcaagaac cccccgttca gcccgactgc tgcgccttat
     2581 ccggtaacta tcatcttgag tccaacccgg aaagacacga caaaacgcca ctggcagcag
     2641 ccattggtaa ctgagaatta gtggatttag atatcgagag tcttgaagtg gtggcctaac
     2701 agaggctaca ctgaaaggac agtatttggt atctgcgctc cactaaagcc agttaccagg
     2761 ttaagcagtt ccccaactga cttaaccttc gatcaaaccg cctccccagg cggttttttc
     2821 gtttacagag caggagatta cgacgatcgt aaaaggatct caagaagatc ctttacggat
     2881 tcccgacacc atcactctag atttcagtgc aatttatctc ttcaaatgta gcacctgaag
     2941 tcagccccat acgatataag ttgtaattct catgttagtc atgccccgcg cccaccggaa
     3001 ggagctgact gggttgaagg ctctcaaggg catcggtcga gatcccggtg cctaatgagt
     3061 gagctaactt acattaattg cgttgcgctc actgcccgct ttccagtcgg gaaacctgtc
     3121 gtgccagctg cattaatgaa tcggccaacg cgcggggaga ggcggtttgc gtattgggcg
     3181 ccagggtggt ttttcttttc accagtgaga cgggcaacag ctgattgccc ttcaccgcct
     3241 ggccctgaga gagttgcagc aagcggtcca cgctggtttg ccccagcagg cgaaaatcct
     3301 gtttgatggt ggttaacggc gggatataac atgagctgtc ttcggtatcg tcgtatccca
     3361 ctaccgagat gtccgcacca acgcgcagcc cggactcggt aatggcgcgc attgcgccca
     3421 gcgccatctg atcgttggca accagcatcg cagtgggaac gatgccctca ttcagcattt
     3481 gcatggtttg ttgaaaaccg gacatggcac tccagtcgcc ttcccgttcc gctatcggct
     3541 gaatttgatt gcgagtgaga tatttatgcc agccagccag acgcagacgc gccgagacag
     3601 aacttaatgg gcccgctaac agcgcgattt gctggtgacc caatgcgacc agatgctcca
     3661 cgcccagtcg cgtaccgtct tcatgggaga aaataatact gttgatgggt gtctggtcag
     3721 agacatcaag aaataacgcc ggaacattag tgcaggcagc ttccacagca atggcatcct
     3781 ggtcatccag cggatagtta atgatcagcc cactgacgcg ttgcgcgaga agattgtgca
     3841 ccgccgcttt acaggcttcg acgccgcttc gttctaccat cgacaccacc acgctggcac
     3901 ccagttgatc ggcgcgagat ttaatcgccg cgacaatttg cgacggcgcg tgcagggcca
     3961 gactggaggt ggcaacgcca atcagcaacg actgtttgcc cgccagttgt tgtgccacgc
     4021 ggttgggaat gtaattcagc tccgccatcg ccgcttccac tttttcccgc gttttcgcag
     4081 aaacgtggct ggcctggttc accacgcggg aaacggtctg ataagagaca ccggcatact
     4141 ctgcgacatc gtataacgtt actggtttca c
//
