# Supplementary material for: Genetically encoded RNA strand exchange circuits for programmable protein expression and computation in cells
Source: bioRxiv preprint, doi:10.1101/2025.09.24.678369, version 1 (2025-09-24)
Supplement: Plasmid GenBank files [file 678369_file04.zip › Supplementary File 2/pCOLA - HP ON d20 sfGFP T7t.gb]

LOCUS       pCOLA_-_HP_ON_[d20_sfGF 4168 bp ds-DNA     circular     19-SEP-2025
DEFINITION  .
FEATURES             Location/Qualifiers
     primer          32..55
                     /label="Duet_seq_fwd"
                     /note="sequence: cgctatcatgccataccgcgaaag"
                     /ApEinfo_revcolor="#faac61"
                     /ApEinfo_fwdcolor="#faac61"
     primer          complement(82..132)
                     /label="pDuet_BB_rev_ga4"
                     /note="sequence: GACAGTTAGCCCAGAGCAGCGTTAGACTTcataagggagagcgtcgagatc"
                     /ApEinfo_revcolor="#b1ff67"
                     /ApEinfo_fwdcolor="#b1ff67"
     misc_feature    206..222
                     /label="T7 promoter"
                     /ApEinfo_revcolor="#9eafd2"
                     /ApEinfo_fwdcolor="#9eafd2"
     RBS             299..304
                     /label="RBS6s"
                     /ApEinfo_revcolor="#d6b295"
                     /ApEinfo_fwdcolor="#d6b295"
     CDS             332..1051
                     /label="Translation 332-1051"
                     /translation="LSKGEELFTGVVPILVELDGDVNGHKFSVRGEGEGDATNGKLTLKFICTTGKLPVPWPTLVTTLTYGVQCFSRYPDHMKRHDFFKSAMPEGYVQERTISFKDDGTYKTRAEVKFEGDTLVNRIELKGIDFKEDGNILGHKLEYNFNSHNVYITADKQKNGIKANFKIRHNVEDGSVQLADHYQQNTPIGDGPVLLPDNHYLSTQSVLSKDPNEKRDHMVLLEFVTAAGITHGMDELYK**"
     misc_feature    332..1051
                     /label="sfGFP_2tta"
     primer          complement(1052..1055)
                     /label="T7\Terminator\primer"
                     /ApEinfo_revcolor="#ffef86"
                     /ApEinfo_fwdcolor="#ffef86"
     terminator      1052..1098
                     /label="T7\Terminator"
                     /ApEinfo_revcolor="#f8d3a9"
                     /ApEinfo_fwdcolor="#f8d3a9"
     primer          1069..1088
                     /label="Duet_BB_T7t_fwd"
                     /note="sequence: gcctctaaacgggtcttgag"
                     /ApEinfo_revcolor="#c7b0e3"
                     /ApEinfo_fwdcolor="#c7b0e3"
     primer          1099..1123
                     /label="pDuet_BB_ds_fwd"
                     /note="sequence: ctgaaacctcaggcatttgagaagc"
                     /ApEinfo_revcolor="#b1ff67"
                     /ApEinfo_fwdcolor="#b1ff67"
     primer          complement(1128..1150)
                     /label="Duet_seq_rev"
                     /note="sequence: tgactaccggaagcagtgtgacc"
                     /ApEinfo_revcolor="#c6c9d1"
                     /ApEinfo_fwdcolor="#c6c9d1"
     CDS             complement(1328..2143)
                     /label="Kan"
                     /ApEinfo_revcolor="#f58a5e"
                     /ApEinfo_fwdcolor="#f58a5e"
     primer          complement(1337..1371)
                     /label="RSF_kanR_rev"
                     /note="sequence: tgaataaattgcagtttcatttgatgctcgatgag"
                     /ApEinfo_revcolor="#84b0dc"
                     /ApEinfo_fwdcolor="#84b0dc"
     RBS             complement(2149..2153)
                     /label="RBS"
                     /ApEinfo_revcolor="#ffef86"
                     /ApEinfo_fwdcolor="#ffef86"
     -10_signal      complement(2185..2191)
                     /label="-10\Ap"
                     /ApEinfo_revcolor="#9eafd2"
                     /ApEinfo_fwdcolor="#9eafd2"
     -35_signal      complement(2208..2213)
                     /label="-35\Ap"
                     /ApEinfo_revcolor="#b1ff67"
                     /ApEinfo_fwdcolor="#b1ff67"
     rep_origin      2253..2888
                     /label="ColA\ori"
                     /ApEinfo_revcolor="#b7e6d7"
                     /ApEinfo_fwdcolor="#b7e6d7"
     CDS             complement(3086..4168)
                     /label="lacI"
                     /ApEinfo_revcolor="#d6b295"
                     /ApEinfo_fwdcolor="#d6b295"
ORIGIN
        1 attcaccacc ctgaattgac tctcttccgg gcgctatcat gccataccgc gaaaggtttt
       61 gcgccattcg atggtgtccg ggatctcgac gctctccctt atgaagtcta acgctgctct
      121 gggctaactg tccgcatcta gacttaactg agatattacc atagatgact agccattcct
      181 ctagatacta cgactagcat acTTCTAATA CGACTCACTA TAGGGAGATT CGTCTCCCAA
      241 ATACTTAATA CAAAATAATC ACTTCATAAC ATCATATTCG TATGATGTTG TGAAGTGAAG
      301 GAGGATATAA ATGAAACAGA ACAAAGAACA GTTAAGCAAA GGAGAAGAAC TTTTCACTGG
      361 AGTTGTCCCA ATTCTTGTTG AATTAGATGG TGATGTTAAT GGGCACAAAT TTTCTGTCCG
      421 TGGAGAGGGT GAAGGTGATG CTACAAACGG AAAACTCACC CTTAAATTTA TTTGCACTAC
      481 TGGAAAACTA CCTGTTCCGT GGCCAACACT TGTCACTACT CTGACCTATG GTGTTCAATG
      541 CTTTTCCCGT TATCCGGATC ACATGAAACG GCATGACTTT TTCAAGAGTG CCATGCCCGA
      601 AGGTTATGTA CAGGAACGCA CTATATCTTT CAAAGATGAC GGGACCTACA AGACGCGTGC
      661 TGAAGTCAAG TTTGAAGGTG ATACCCTTGT TAATCGTATC GAGTTAAAGG GTATTGATTT
      721 TAAAGAAGAT GGAAACATTC TTGGACACAA ACTCGAGTAC AACTTTAACT CACACAATGT
      781 ATACATCACG GCAGACAAAC AAAAGAATGG AATCAAAGCT AACTTCAAAA TTCGCCACAA
      841 CGTTGAAGAT GGTTCCGTTC AACTAGCAGA CCATTATCAA CAAAATACTC CAATTGGCGA
      901 TGGCCCTGTC CTTTTACCAG ACAACCATTA CCTGTCGACA CAATCTGTCC TTTCGAAAGA
      961 TCCCAACGAA AAGCGTGACC ACATGGTCCT TCTTGAGTTT GTAACTGCTG CTGGGATTAC
     1021 ACATGGCATG GATGAGCTCT ACAAATAATA Atagcataac cccttggggc ctctaaacgg
     1081 gtcttgaggg gttttttgct gaaacctcag gcatttgaga agcacacggt cacactgctt
     1141 ccggtagtca ataaaccggt aaaccagcaa tagacataag cggctattta acgaccctgc
     1201 cctgaaccga cgacaagctg acgaccgggt ctccgcaagt ggcacttttc ggggaaatgt
     1261 gcgcggaacc cctatttgtt tatttttcta aatacattca aatatgtatc cgctcatgaa
     1321 ttaattctta gaaaaactca tcgagcatca aatgaaactg caatttattc atatcaggat
     1381 tatcaatacc atatttttga aaaagccgtt tctgtaatga aggagaaaac tcaccgaggc
     1441 agttccatag gatggcaaga tcctggtatc ggtctgcgat tccgactcgt ccaacatcaa
     1501 tacaacctat taatttcccc tcgtcaaaaa taaggttatc aagtgagaaa tcaccatgag
     1561 tgacgactga atccggtgag aatggcaaaa gtttatgcat ttctttccag acttgttcaa
     1621 caggccagcc attacgctcg tcatcaaaat cactcgcatc aaccaaaccg ttattcattc
     1681 gtgattgcgc ctgagcgaga cgaaatacgc ggtcgctgtt aaaaggacaa ttacaaacag
     1741 gaatcgaatg caaccggcgc aggaacactg ccagcgcatc aacaatattt tcacctgaat
     1801 caggatattc ttctaatacc tggaatgctg ttttcccggg gatcgcagtg gtgagtaacc
     1861 atgcatcatc aggagtacgg ataaaatgct tgatggtcgg aagaggcata aattccgtca
     1921 gccagtttag tctgaccatc tcatctgtaa catcattggc aacgctacct ttgccatgtt
     1981 tcagaaacaa ctctggcgca tcgggcttcc catacaatcg atagattgtc gcacctgatt
     2041 gcccgacatt atcgcgagcc catttatacc catataaatc agcatccatg ttggaattta
     2101 atcgcggcct agagcaagac gtttcccgtt gaatatggct catactcttc ctttttcaat
     2161 attattgaag catttatcag ggttattgtc tcatgagcgg atacatattt gaatgtattt
     2221 agaaaaataa acaaataggc atgctagcgc agaaacgtcc tagaagatgc caggaggata
     2281 cttagcagag agacaataag gccggagcga agccgttttt ccataggctc cgcccccctg
     2341 acgaacatca cgaaatctga cgctcaaatc agtggtggcg aaacccgaca ggactataaa
     2401 gataccaggc gtttccccct gatggctccc tcttgcgctc tcctgttccc gtcctgcggc
     2461 gtccgtgttg tggtggaggc tttacccaaa tcaccacgtc ccgttccgtg tagacagttc
     2521 gctccaagct gggctgtgtg caagaacccc ccgttcagcc cgactgctgc gccttatccg
     2581 gtaactatca tcttgagtcc aacccggaaa gacacgacaa aacgccactg gcagcagcca
     2641 ttggtaactg agaattagtg gatttagata tcgagagtct tgaagtggtg gcctaacaga
     2701 ggctacactg aaaggacagt atttggtatc tgcgctccac taaagccagt taccaggtta
     2761 agcagttccc caactgactt aaccttcgat caaaccgcct ccccaggcgg ttttttcgtt
     2821 tacagagcag gagattacga cgatcgtaaa aggatctcaa gaagatcctt tacggattcc
     2881 cgacaccatc actctagatt tcagtgcaat ttatctcttc aaatgtagca cctgaagtca
     2941 gccccatacg atataagttg taattctcat gttagtcatg ccccgcgccc accggaagga
     3001 gctgactggg ttgaaggctc tcaagggcat cggtcgagat cccggtgcct aatgagtgag
     3061 ctaacttaca ttaattgcgt tgcgctcact gcccgctttc cagtcgggaa acctgtcgtg
     3121 ccagctgcat taatgaatcg gccaacgcgc ggggagaggc ggtttgcgta ttgggcgcca
     3181 gggtggtttt tcttttcacc agtgagacgg gcaacagctg attgcccttc accgcctggc
     3241 cctgagagag ttgcagcaag cggtccacgc tggtttgccc cagcaggcga aaatcctgtt
     3301 tgatggtggt taacggcggg atataacatg agctgtcttc ggtatcgtcg tatcccacta
     3361 ccgagatgtc cgcaccaacg cgcagcccgg actcggtaat ggcgcgcatt gcgcccagcg
     3421 ccatctgatc gttggcaacc agcatcgcag tgggaacgat gccctcattc agcatttgca
     3481 tggtttgttg aaaaccggac atggcactcc agtcgccttc ccgttccgct atcggctgaa
     3541 tttgattgcg agtgagatat ttatgccagc cagccagacg cagacgcgcc gagacagaac
     3601 ttaatgggcc cgctaacagc gcgatttgct ggtgacccaa tgcgaccaga tgctccacgc
     3661 ccagtcgcgt accgtcttca tgggagaaaa taatactgtt gatgggtgtc tggtcagaga
     3721 catcaagaaa taacgccgga acattagtgc aggcagcttc cacagcaatg gcatcctggt
     3781 catccagcgg atagttaatg atcagcccac tgacgcgttg cgcgagaaga ttgtgcaccg
     3841 ccgctttaca ggcttcgacg ccgcttcgtt ctaccatcga caccaccacg ctggcaccca
     3901 gttgatcggc gcgagattta atcgccgcga caatttgcga cggcgcgtgc agggccagac
     3961 tggaggtggc aacgccaatc agcaacgact gtttgcccgc cagttgttgt gccacgcggt
     4021 tgggaatgta attcagctcc gccatcgccg cttccacttt ttcccgcgtt ttcgcagaaa
     4081 cgtggctggc ctggttcacc acgcgggaaa cggtctgata agagacaccg gcatactctg
     4141 cgacatcgta taacgttact ggtttcac
//
