# Supplementary material for: Genetically encoded RNA strand exchange circuits for programmable protein expression and computation in cells
Source: bioRxiv preprint, doi:10.1101/2025.09.24.678369, version 1 (2025-09-24)
Supplement: Plasmid GenBank files [file 678369_file04.zip › Supplementary File 2/pCOLA - HP ON d5 CFP T7t.gb]

LOCUS       pCOLA_-_HP_ON_[d5_CFP_T 4156 bp ds-DNA     circular     21-SEP-2025
DEFINITION  .
FEATURES             Location/Qualifiers
     primer          32..55
                     /label="Duet_seq_fwd"
                     /note="sequence: cgctatcatgccataccgcgaaag"
                     /ApEinfo_revcolor="#faac61"
                     /ApEinfo_fwdcolor="#faac61"
     primer          complement(82..132)
                     /label="pDuet_BB_rev_ga4"
                     /note="sequence: GACAGTTAGCCCAGAGCAGCGTTAGACTTcataagggagagcgtcgagatc"
                     /ApEinfo_revcolor="#b1ff67"
                     /ApEinfo_fwdcolor="#b1ff67"
     misc_feature    206..222
                     /label="T7 promoter"
                     /ApEinfo_revcolor="#9eafd2"
                     /ApEinfo_fwdcolor="#9eafd2"
     RBS             284..289
                     /label="RBS6s"
                     /ApEinfo_revcolor="#d6b295"
                     /ApEinfo_fwdcolor="#d6b295"
     CDS             317..1039
                     /label="Translation 317-1039"
                     /translation="LVSKGEELFTGVVPILVELDGDVNGHKFSVSGEGEGDATYGKLTLKFICTTGKLPVPWPTLVTTLTWGVQCFARYPDHMKQHDFFKSAMPEGYVQERTIFFKDDGNYKTRAEVKFEGDTLVNRIELKGIDFKEDGNILGHKLEYNYISDNVYITADKQKNGIKANFKIRHNIEDGGVQLADHYQQNTPIGDGPVLLPDNHYLSTQSKLSKDPNEKRDHMVLLEFVTAAGITLGMDELYK**"
     misc_feature    317..1039
                     /label="sCFP3A_2tta"
     primer          complement(1040..1043)
                     /label="T7\Terminator\primer"
                     /ApEinfo_revcolor="#ffef86"
                     /ApEinfo_fwdcolor="#ffef86"
     terminator      1040..1086
                     /label="T7\Terminator"
                     /ApEinfo_revcolor="#f8d3a9"
                     /ApEinfo_fwdcolor="#f8d3a9"
     primer          1057..1076
                     /label="Duet_BB_T7t_fwd"
                     /note="sequence: gcctctaaacgggtcttgag"
                     /ApEinfo_revcolor="#c7b0e3"
                     /ApEinfo_fwdcolor="#c7b0e3"
     primer          1087..1111
                     /label="pDuet_BB_ds_fwd"
                     /note="sequence: ctgaaacctcaggcatttgagaagc"
                     /ApEinfo_revcolor="#b1ff67"
                     /ApEinfo_fwdcolor="#b1ff67"
     primer          complement(1116..1138)
                     /label="Duet_seq_rev"
                     /note="sequence: tgactaccggaagcagtgtgacc"
                     /ApEinfo_revcolor="#c6c9d1"
                     /ApEinfo_fwdcolor="#c6c9d1"
     CDS             complement(1316..2131)
                     /label="Kan"
                     /ApEinfo_revcolor="#f58a5e"
                     /ApEinfo_fwdcolor="#f58a5e"
     primer          complement(1325..1359)
                     /label="RSF_kanR_rev"
                     /note="sequence: tgaataaattgcagtttcatttgatgctcgatgag"
                     /ApEinfo_revcolor="#84b0dc"
                     /ApEinfo_fwdcolor="#84b0dc"
     RBS             complement(2137..2141)
                     /label="RBS"
                     /ApEinfo_revcolor="#ffef86"
                     /ApEinfo_fwdcolor="#ffef86"
     -10_signal      complement(2173..2179)
                     /label="-10\Ap"
                     /ApEinfo_revcolor="#9eafd2"
                     /ApEinfo_fwdcolor="#9eafd2"
     -35_signal      complement(2196..2201)
                     /label="-35\Ap"
                     /ApEinfo_revcolor="#b1ff67"
                     /ApEinfo_fwdcolor="#b1ff67"
     rep_origin      2241..2876
                     /label="ColA\ori"
                     /ApEinfo_revcolor="#b7e6d7"
                     /ApEinfo_fwdcolor="#b7e6d7"
     CDS             complement(3074..4156)
                     /label="lacI"
                     /ApEinfo_revcolor="#d6b295"
                     /ApEinfo_fwdcolor="#d6b295"
ORIGIN
        1 attcaccacc ctgaattgac tctcttccgg gcgctatcat gccataccgc gaaaggtttt
       61 gcgccattcg atggtgtccg ggatctcgac gctctccctt atgaagtcta acgctgctct
      121 gggctaactg tccgcatcta gacttaactg agatattacc atagatgact agccattcct
      181 ctagatacta cgactagcat acTTCTAATA CGACTCACTA TAGGGAGATT CGTCTCCCAA
      241 TAATCACTTC ATAACATCAT ATTCGTATGA TGTTGTGAAG TGAAGGAGGA TATAAATGAA
      301 ACAGAACAAA GAACAGTTAG TCAGTAAAGG TGAAGAATTA TTTACCGGTG TTGTACCGAT
      361 ATTAGTCGAA CTGGACGGTG ACGTAAACGG ACATAAGTTC TCTGTAAGTG GAGAAGGTGA
      421 AGGGGATGCC ACCTACGGGA AATTGACGCT GAAATTTATT TGCACGACAG GGAAACTGCC
      481 AGTCCCCTGG CCTACTCTGG TAACCACACT TACGTGGGGG GTTCAGTGCT TTGCACGCTA
      541 TCCCGACCAT ATGAAGCAGC ACGATTTTTT CAAATCTGCG ATGCCGGAGG GCTATGTGCA
      601 AGAACGGACC ATTTTCTTTA AGGACGATGG TAACTATAAA ACTCGCGCCG AAGTTAAATT
      661 TGAAGGTGAC ACTTTGGTCA ACCGTATAGA ACTGAAGGGG ATAGATTTTA AGGAAGATGG
      721 TAATATCCTT GGTCACAAGT TGGAATACAA CTACATCAGC GATAATGTAT ACATCACAGC
      781 CGACAAGCAA AAAAACGGTA TCAAAGCAAA CTTCAAAATA CGTCACAACA TCGAGGACGG
      841 TGGAGTCCAG CTGGCCGACC ACTACCAGCA GAACACCCCA ATAGGCGACG GACCTGTTCT
      901 TCTGCCAGAC AACCACTACC TTTCGACTCA ATCAAAGCTT TCAAAGGATC CTAACGAGAA
      961 ACGGGATCAT ATGGTGTTGC TTGAGTTCGT TACGGCAGCT GGTATAACCT TGGGGATGGA
     1021 CGAACTTTAC AAATAATAAt agcataaccc cttggggcct ctaaacgggt cttgaggggt
     1081 tttttgctga aacctcaggc atttgagaag cacacggtca cactgcttcc ggtagtcaat
     1141 aaaccggtaa accagcaata gacataagcg gctatttaac gaccctgccc tgaaccgacg
     1201 acaagctgac gaccgggtct ccgcaagtgg cacttttcgg ggaaatgtgc gcggaacccc
     1261 tatttgttta tttttctaaa tacattcaaa tatgtatccg ctcatgaatt aattcttaga
     1321 aaaactcatc gagcatcaaa tgaaactgca atttattcat atcaggatta tcaataccat
     1381 atttttgaaa aagccgtttc tgtaatgaag gagaaaactc accgaggcag ttccatagga
     1441 tggcaagatc ctggtatcgg tctgcgattc cgactcgtcc aacatcaata caacctatta
     1501 atttcccctc gtcaaaaata aggttatcaa gtgagaaatc accatgagtg acgactgaat
     1561 ccggtgagaa tggcaaaagt ttatgcattt ctttccagac ttgttcaaca ggccagccat
     1621 tacgctcgtc atcaaaatca ctcgcatcaa ccaaaccgtt attcattcgt gattgcgcct
     1681 gagcgagacg aaatacgcgg tcgctgttaa aaggacaatt acaaacagga atcgaatgca
     1741 accggcgcag gaacactgcc agcgcatcaa caatattttc acctgaatca ggatattctt
     1801 ctaatacctg gaatgctgtt ttcccgggga tcgcagtggt gagtaaccat gcatcatcag
     1861 gagtacggat aaaatgcttg atggtcggaa gaggcataaa ttccgtcagc cagtttagtc
     1921 tgaccatctc atctgtaaca tcattggcaa cgctaccttt gccatgtttc agaaacaact
     1981 ctggcgcatc gggcttccca tacaatcgat agattgtcgc acctgattgc ccgacattat
     2041 cgcgagccca tttataccca tataaatcag catccatgtt ggaatttaat cgcggcctag
     2101 agcaagacgt ttcccgttga atatggctca tactcttcct ttttcaatat tattgaagca
     2161 tttatcaggg ttattgtctc atgagcggat acatatttga atgtatttag aaaaataaac
     2221 aaataggcat gctagcgcag aaacgtccta gaagatgcca ggaggatact tagcagagag
     2281 acaataaggc cggagcgaag ccgtttttcc ataggctccg cccccctgac gaacatcacg
     2341 aaatctgacg ctcaaatcag tggtggcgaa acccgacagg actataaaga taccaggcgt
     2401 ttccccctga tggctccctc ttgcgctctc ctgttcccgt cctgcggcgt ccgtgttgtg
     2461 gtggaggctt tacccaaatc accacgtccc gttccgtgta gacagttcgc tccaagctgg
     2521 gctgtgtgca agaacccccc gttcagcccg actgctgcgc cttatccggt aactatcatc
     2581 ttgagtccaa cccggaaaga cacgacaaaa cgccactggc agcagccatt ggtaactgag
     2641 aattagtgga tttagatatc gagagtcttg aagtggtggc ctaacagagg ctacactgaa
     2701 aggacagtat ttggtatctg cgctccacta aagccagtta ccaggttaag cagttcccca
     2761 actgacttaa ccttcgatca aaccgcctcc ccaggcggtt ttttcgttta cagagcagga
     2821 gattacgacg atcgtaaaag gatctcaaga agatccttta cggattcccg acaccatcac
     2881 tctagatttc agtgcaattt atctcttcaa atgtagcacc tgaagtcagc cccatacgat
     2941 ataagttgta attctcatgt tagtcatgcc ccgcgcccac cggaaggagc tgactgggtt
     3001 gaaggctctc aagggcatcg gtcgagatcc cggtgcctaa tgagtgagct aacttacatt
     3061 aattgcgttg cgctcactgc ccgctttcca gtcgggaaac ctgtcgtgcc agctgcatta
     3121 atgaatcggc caacgcgcgg ggagaggcgg tttgcgtatt gggcgccagg gtggtttttc
     3181 ttttcaccag tgagacgggc aacagctgat tgcccttcac cgcctggccc tgagagagtt
     3241 gcagcaagcg gtccacgctg gtttgcccca gcaggcgaaa atcctgtttg atggtggtta
     3301 acggcgggat ataacatgag ctgtcttcgg tatcgtcgta tcccactacc gagatgtccg
     3361 caccaacgcg cagcccggac tcggtaatgg cgcgcattgc gcccagcgcc atctgatcgt
     3421 tggcaaccag catcgcagtg ggaacgatgc cctcattcag catttgcatg gtttgttgaa
     3481 aaccggacat ggcactccag tcgccttccc gttccgctat cggctgaatt tgattgcgag
     3541 tgagatattt atgccagcca gccagacgca gacgcgccga gacagaactt aatgggcccg
     3601 ctaacagcgc gatttgctgg tgacccaatg cgaccagatg ctccacgccc agtcgcgtac
     3661 cgtcttcatg ggagaaaata atactgttga tgggtgtctg gtcagagaca tcaagaaata
     3721 acgccggaac attagtgcag gcagcttcca cagcaatggc atcctggtca tccagcggat
     3781 agttaatgat cagcccactg acgcgttgcg cgagaagatt gtgcaccgcc gctttacagg
     3841 cttcgacgcc gcttcgttct accatcgaca ccaccacgct ggcacccagt tgatcggcgc
     3901 gagatttaat cgccgcgaca atttgcgacg gcgcgtgcag ggccagactg gaggtggcaa
     3961 cgccaatcag caacgactgt ttgcccgcca gttgttgtgc cacgcggttg ggaatgtaat
     4021 tcagctccgc catcgccgct tccacttttt cccgcgtttt cgcagaaacg tggctggcct
     4081 ggttcaccac gcgggaaacg gtctgataag agacaccggc atactctgcg acatcgtata
     4141 acgttactgg tttcac
//
