# Supplementary material for: Genetically encoded RNA strand exchange circuits for programmable protein expression and computation in cells
Source: bioRxiv preprint, doi:10.1101/2025.09.24.678369, version 1 (2025-09-24)
Supplement: Plasmid GenBank files [file 678369_file04.zip › Supplementary File 2/pCOLA - UTR unstructured sCFP3A.gb]

LOCUS       pCOLA_-_UTR_unstructure 4122 bp ds-DNA     circular     19-SEP-2025
DEFINITION  .
FEATURES             Location/Qualifiers
     primer          32..55
                     /label="Duet_seq_fwd"
                     /note="sequence: cgctatcatgccataccgcgaaag"
                     /ApEinfo_revcolor="#faac61"
                     /ApEinfo_fwdcolor="#faac61"
     primer          complement(82..132)
                     /label="pDuet_BB_rev_ga4"
                     /note="sequence: GACAGTTAGCCCAGAGCAGCGTTAGACTTcataagggagagcgtcgagatc"
                     /ApEinfo_revcolor="#b1ff67"
                     /ApEinfo_fwdcolor="#b1ff67"
     primer          103..122
                     /label="ga4_fwd"
                     /note="sequence: GAAGTCTAACGCTGCTCTGG"
                     /ApEinfo_revcolor="#b4abac"
                     /ApEinfo_fwdcolor="#b4abac"
     misc_feature    206..222
                     /label="T7 promoter"
                     /ApEinfo_revcolor="#9eafd2"
                     /ApEinfo_fwdcolor="#9eafd2"
     misc_feature    250..255
                     /label="rbs6s"
                     /ApEinfo_revcolor="#85dae9"
                     /ApEinfo_fwdcolor="#85dae9"
     CDS             283..1005
                     /label="Translation 283-1005"
                     /translation="LVSKGEELFTGVVPILVELDGDVNGHKFSVSGEGEGDATYGKLTLKFICTTGKLPVPWPTLVTTLTWGVQCFARYPDHMKQHDFFKSAMPEGYVQERTIFFKDDGNYKTRAEVKFEGDTLVNRIELKGIDFKEDGNILGHKLEYNYISDNVYITADKQKNGIKANFKIRHNIEDGGVQLADHYQQNTPIGDGPVLLPDNHYLSTQSKLSKDPNEKRDHMVLLEFVTAAGITLGMDELYK**"
     misc_feature    283..1005
                     /label="sCFP3A_2tta"
     primer          complement(1006..1009)
                     /label="T7\Terminator\primer"
                     /ApEinfo_revcolor="#ffef86"
                     /ApEinfo_fwdcolor="#ffef86"
     terminator      1006..1052
                     /label="T7\Terminator"
                     /ApEinfo_revcolor="#f8d3a9"
                     /ApEinfo_fwdcolor="#f8d3a9"
     primer          1023..1042
                     /label="Duet_BB_T7t_fwd"
                     /note="sequence: gcctctaaacgggtcttgag"
                     /ApEinfo_revcolor="#c7b0e3"
                     /ApEinfo_fwdcolor="#c7b0e3"
     primer          1053..1077
                     /label="pDuet_BB_ds_fwd"
                     /note="sequence: ctgaaacctcaggcatttgagaagc"
                     /ApEinfo_revcolor="#b1ff67"
                     /ApEinfo_fwdcolor="#b1ff67"
     primer          complement(1082..1104)
                     /label="Duet_seq_rev"
                     /note="sequence: tgactaccggaagcagtgtgacc"
                     /ApEinfo_revcolor="#c6c9d1"
                     /ApEinfo_fwdcolor="#c6c9d1"
     CDS             complement(1282..2097)
                     /label="Kan"
                     /ApEinfo_revcolor="#f58a5e"
                     /ApEinfo_fwdcolor="#f58a5e"
     primer          complement(1291..1325)
                     /label="RSF_kanR_rev"
                     /note="sequence: tgaataaattgcagtttcatttgatgctcgatgag"
                     /ApEinfo_revcolor="#84b0dc"
                     /ApEinfo_fwdcolor="#84b0dc"
     RBS             complement(2103..2107)
                     /label="RBS"
                     /ApEinfo_revcolor="#ffef86"
                     /ApEinfo_fwdcolor="#ffef86"
     -10_signal      complement(2139..2145)
                     /label="-10\Ap"
                     /ApEinfo_revcolor="#9eafd2"
                     /ApEinfo_fwdcolor="#9eafd2"
     -35_signal      complement(2162..2167)
                     /label="-35\Ap"
                     /ApEinfo_revcolor="#b1ff67"
                     /ApEinfo_fwdcolor="#b1ff67"
     rep_origin      2207..2842
                     /label="ColA\ori"
                     /ApEinfo_revcolor="#b7e6d7"
                     /ApEinfo_fwdcolor="#b7e6d7"
     CDS             complement(3040..4122)
                     /label="lacI"
                     /ApEinfo_revcolor="#d6b295"
                     /ApEinfo_fwdcolor="#d6b295"
ORIGIN
        1 attcaccacc ctgaattgac tctcttccgg gcgctatcat gccataccgc gaaaggtttt
       61 gcgccattcg atggtgtccg ggatctcgac gctctccctt atgaagtcta acgctgctct
      121 gggctaactg tccgcatcta gacttaactg agatattacc atagatgact agccattcct
      181 ctagatacta cgactagcat acTTCTAATA CGACTCACTA TAGGGAGATT CGTCTCCCAT
      241 ATAAATAATA GGAGGATATA AATGAAACAG AACAAAGAAC AGTTAGTCAG TAAAGGTGAA
      301 GAATTATTTA CCGGTGTTGT ACCGATATTA GTCGAACTGG ACGGTGACGT AAACGGACAT
      361 AAGTTCTCTG TAAGTGGAGA AGGTGAAGGG GATGCCACCT ACGGGAAATT GACGCTGAAA
      421 TTTATTTGCA CGACAGGGAA ACTGCCAGTC CCCTGGCCTA CTCTGGTAAC CACACTTACG
      481 TGGGGGGTTC AGTGCTTTGC ACGCTATCCC GACCATATGA AGCAGCACGA TTTTTTCAAA
      541 TCTGCGATGC CGGAGGGCTA TGTGCAAGAA CGGACCATTT TCTTTAAGGA CGATGGTAAC
      601 TATAAAACTC GCGCCGAAGT TAAATTTGAA GGTGACACTT TGGTCAACCG TATAGAACTG
      661 AAGGGGATAG ATTTTAAGGA AGATGGTAAT ATCCTTGGTC ACAAGTTGGA ATACAACTAC
      721 ATCAGCGATA ATGTATACAT CACAGCCGAC AAGCAAAAAA ACGGTATCAA AGCAAACTTC
      781 AAAATACGTC ACAACATCGA GGACGGTGGA GTCCAGCTGG CCGACCACTA CCAGCAGAAC
      841 ACCCCAATAG GCGACGGACC TGTTCTTCTG CCAGACAACC ACTACCTTTC GACTCAATCA
      901 AAGCTTTCAA AGGATCCTAA CGAGAAACGG GATCATATGG TGTTGCTTGA GTTCGTTACG
      961 GCAGCTGGTA TAACCTTGGG GATGGACGAA CTTTACAAAT AATAAtagca taaccccttg
     1021 gggcctctaa acgggtcttg aggggttttt tgctgaaacc tcaggcattt gagaagcaca
     1081 cggtcacact gcttccggta gtcaataaac cggtaaacca gcaatagaca taagcggcta
     1141 tttaacgacc ctgccctgaa ccgacgacaa gctgacgacc gggtctccgc aagtggcact
     1201 tttcggggaa atgtgcgcgg aacccctatt tgtttatttt tctaaataca ttcaaatatg
     1261 tatccgctca tgaattaatt cttagaaaaa ctcatcgagc atcaaatgaa actgcaattt
     1321 attcatatca ggattatcaa taccatattt ttgaaaaagc cgtttctgta atgaaggaga
     1381 aaactcaccg aggcagttcc ataggatggc aagatcctgg tatcggtctg cgattccgac
     1441 tcgtccaaca tcaatacaac ctattaattt cccctcgtca aaaataaggt tatcaagtga
     1501 gaaatcacca tgagtgacga ctgaatccgg tgagaatggc aaaagtttat gcatttcttt
     1561 ccagacttgt tcaacaggcc agccattacg ctcgtcatca aaatcactcg catcaaccaa
     1621 accgttattc attcgtgatt gcgcctgagc gagacgaaat acgcggtcgc tgttaaaagg
     1681 acaattacaa acaggaatcg aatgcaaccg gcgcaggaac actgccagcg catcaacaat
     1741 attttcacct gaatcaggat attcttctaa tacctggaat gctgttttcc cggggatcgc
     1801 agtggtgagt aaccatgcat catcaggagt acggataaaa tgcttgatgg tcggaagagg
     1861 cataaattcc gtcagccagt ttagtctgac catctcatct gtaacatcat tggcaacgct
     1921 acctttgcca tgtttcagaa acaactctgg cgcatcgggc ttcccataca atcgatagat
     1981 tgtcgcacct gattgcccga cattatcgcg agcccattta tacccatata aatcagcatc
     2041 catgttggaa tttaatcgcg gcctagagca agacgtttcc cgttgaatat ggctcatact
     2101 cttccttttt caatattatt gaagcattta tcagggttat tgtctcatga gcggatacat
     2161 atttgaatgt atttagaaaa ataaacaaat aggcatgcta gcgcagaaac gtcctagaag
     2221 atgccaggag gatacttagc agagagacaa taaggccgga gcgaagccgt ttttccatag
     2281 gctccgcccc cctgacgaac atcacgaaat ctgacgctca aatcagtggt ggcgaaaccc
     2341 gacaggacta taaagatacc aggcgtttcc ccctgatggc tccctcttgc gctctcctgt
     2401 tcccgtcctg cggcgtccgt gttgtggtgg aggctttacc caaatcacca cgtcccgttc
     2461 cgtgtagaca gttcgctcca agctgggctg tgtgcaagaa ccccccgttc agcccgactg
     2521 ctgcgcctta tccggtaact atcatcttga gtccaacccg gaaagacacg acaaaacgcc
     2581 actggcagca gccattggta actgagaatt agtggattta gatatcgaga gtcttgaagt
     2641 ggtggcctaa cagaggctac actgaaagga cagtatttgg tatctgcgct ccactaaagc
     2701 cagttaccag gttaagcagt tccccaactg acttaacctt cgatcaaacc gcctccccag
     2761 gcggtttttt cgtttacaga gcaggagatt acgacgatcg taaaaggatc tcaagaagat
     2821 cctttacgga ttcccgacac catcactcta gatttcagtg caatttatct cttcaaatgt
     2881 agcacctgaa gtcagcccca tacgatataa gttgtaattc tcatgttagt catgccccgc
     2941 gcccaccgga aggagctgac tgggttgaag gctctcaagg gcatcggtcg agatcccggt
     3001 gcctaatgag tgagctaact tacattaatt gcgttgcgct cactgcccgc tttccagtcg
     3061 ggaaacctgt cgtgccagct gcattaatga atcggccaac gcgcggggag aggcggtttg
     3121 cgtattgggc gccagggtgg tttttctttt caccagtgag acgggcaaca gctgattgcc
     3181 cttcaccgcc tggccctgag agagttgcag caagcggtcc acgctggttt gccccagcag
     3241 gcgaaaatcc tgtttgatgg tggttaacgg cgggatataa catgagctgt cttcggtatc
     3301 gtcgtatccc actaccgaga tgtccgcacc aacgcgcagc ccggactcgg taatggcgcg
     3361 cattgcgccc agcgccatct gatcgttggc aaccagcatc gcagtgggaa cgatgccctc
     3421 attcagcatt tgcatggttt gttgaaaacc ggacatggca ctccagtcgc cttcccgttc
     3481 cgctatcggc tgaatttgat tgcgagtgag atatttatgc cagccagcca gacgcagacg
     3541 cgccgagaca gaacttaatg ggcccgctaa cagcgcgatt tgctggtgac ccaatgcgac
     3601 cagatgctcc acgcccagtc gcgtaccgtc ttcatgggag aaaataatac tgttgatggg
     3661 tgtctggtca gagacatcaa gaaataacgc cggaacatta gtgcaggcag cttccacagc
     3721 aatggcatcc tggtcatcca gcggatagtt aatgatcagc ccactgacgc gttgcgcgag
     3781 aagattgtgc accgccgctt tacaggcttc gacgccgctt cgttctacca tcgacaccac
     3841 cacgctggca cccagttgat cggcgcgaga tttaatcgcc gcgacaattt gcgacggcgc
     3901 gtgcagggcc agactggagg tggcaacgcc aatcagcaac gactgtttgc ccgccagttg
     3961 ttgtgccacg cggttgggaa tgtaattcag ctccgccatc gccgcttcca ctttttcccg
     4021 cgttttcgca gaaacgtggc tggcctggtt caccacgcgg gaaacggtct gataagagac
     4081 accggcatac tctgcgacat cgtataacgt tactggtttc ac
//
