# Supplementary material for: Genetically encoded RNA strand exchange circuits for programmable protein expression and computation in cells
Source: bioRxiv preprint, doi:10.1101/2025.09.24.678369, version 1 (2025-09-24)
Supplement: Plasmid GenBank files [file 678369_file04.zip › Supplementary File 2/pCOLA-HP OFF mScarI T7t.gb]

LOCUS       pCOLA-HP_OFF_[],_[mScar 4118 bp ds-DNA     circular     21-SEP-2025
DEFINITION  .
FEATURES             Location/Qualifiers
     primer          32..55
                     /label="Duet_seq_fwd"
                     /note="sequence: cgctatcatgccataccgcgaaag"
                     /ApEinfo_revcolor="#faac61"
                     /ApEinfo_fwdcolor="#faac61"
     primer          complement(82..143)
                     /label="pDuet_BB_rev_U1"
                     /note="sequence: GAGACGAGACGAGACAGCCTGAGAATGGATGCGAGTAATGcataagggagagcgtcgagatc"
                     /ApEinfo_revcolor="#b4abac"
                     /ApEinfo_fwdcolor="#b4abac"
     misc_feature    104..143
                     /label="U1"
                     /ApEinfo_revcolor="#ff9ccd"
                     /ApEinfo_fwdcolor="#ff9ccd"
                     /note="GA homology domain"
     misc_feature    147..163
                     /label="T7 promoter"
                     /ApEinfo_revcolor="#9eafd2"
                     /ApEinfo_fwdcolor="#9eafd2"
     RBS             227..232
                     /label="RBS6s"
                     /ApEinfo_revcolor="#d6b295"
                     /ApEinfo_fwdcolor="#d6b295"
     CDS             260..961
                     /label="mScarI"
                     /ApEinfo_revcolor="#ff9ccd"
                     /ApEinfo_fwdcolor="#ff9ccd"
                     /translation="LVSKGEAVIKEFMRFKVHMEGSMNGHEFEIEGEGEGRPYEGTQTAKLKVTKGGPLPFSWDILSPQFMYGSRAFIKHPADIPDYYKQSFPEGFKWERVMNFEDGGAVTVTQDTSLEDGTLIYKVKLRGTNFPPDGPVMQKKTMGWEASTERLYPEDGVLKGDIKMALRLKDGGRYLADFKTTYKAKKPVQMPGAYNVDRKLDITSHNEDYTVVEQYERSEGRHSTGGMDELYK**"
     primer          complement(962..965)
                     /label="T7\Terminator\primer"
                     /ApEinfo_revcolor="#ffef86"
                     /ApEinfo_fwdcolor="#ffef86"
     terminator      962..1008
                     /label="T7\Terminator"
                     /ApEinfo_revcolor="#f8d3a9"
                     /ApEinfo_fwdcolor="#f8d3a9"
     primer          979..998
                     /label="Duet_BB_T7t_fwd"
                     /note="sequence: gcctctaaacgggtcttgag"
                     /ApEinfo_revcolor="#c7b0e3"
                     /ApEinfo_fwdcolor="#c7b0e3"
     misc_feature    1009..1048
                     /label="Ux"
                     /ApEinfo_revcolor="#ffef86"
                     /ApEinfo_fwdcolor="#ffef86"
                     /note="GA homology domain"
     primer          1049..1073
                     /label="pDuet_BB_ds_fwd"
                     /note="sequence: ctgaaacctcaggcatttgagaagc"
                     /ApEinfo_revcolor="#b1ff67"
                     /ApEinfo_fwdcolor="#b1ff67"
     primer          complement(1078..1100)
                     /label="Duet_seq_rev"
                     /note="sequence: tgactaccggaagcagtgtgacc"
                     /ApEinfo_revcolor="#c6c9d1"
                     /ApEinfo_fwdcolor="#c6c9d1"
     CDS             complement(1278..2093)
                     /label="Kan"
                     /ApEinfo_revcolor="#f58a5e"
                     /ApEinfo_fwdcolor="#f58a5e"
     primer          complement(1287..1321)
                     /label="RSF_kanR_rev"
                     /note="sequence: tgaataaattgcagtttcatttgatgctcgatgag"
                     /ApEinfo_revcolor="#84b0dc"
                     /ApEinfo_fwdcolor="#84b0dc"
     RBS             complement(2099..2103)
                     /label="RBS"
                     /ApEinfo_revcolor="#ffef86"
                     /ApEinfo_fwdcolor="#ffef86"
     -10_signal      complement(2135..2141)
                     /label="-10\Ap"
                     /ApEinfo_revcolor="#9eafd2"
                     /ApEinfo_fwdcolor="#9eafd2"
     -35_signal      complement(2158..2163)
                     /label="-35\Ap"
                     /ApEinfo_revcolor="#b1ff67"
                     /ApEinfo_fwdcolor="#b1ff67"
     rep_origin      2203..2838
                     /label="ColA\ori"
                     /ApEinfo_revcolor="#b7e6d7"
                     /ApEinfo_fwdcolor="#b7e6d7"
     CDS             complement(3036..4118)
                     /label="lacI"
                     /ApEinfo_revcolor="#d6b295"
                     /ApEinfo_fwdcolor="#d6b295"
ORIGIN
        1 attcaccacc ctgaattgac tctcttccgg gcgctatcat gccataccgc gaaaggtttt
       61 gcgccattcg atggtgtccg ggatctcgac gctctccctt atgCATTACT CGCATCCATT
      121 CTCAGGCTGT CTCGTCTCGT CTCTTCTAAT ACGACTCACT ATAGGGAGAT TCGTCTCCCA
      181 CTACATCCAC ATACTACCTC CTTTACTTCA CATTCGTGTG AAGTGAAGGA GGATATAAAT
      241 GAAACAGAAC AAAGAACAGT TAgtcagtaa aggcgaagca gttatcaaag agttcatgcg
      301 cttcaaagtt catatggaag ggtcgatgaa cgggcacgaa tttgaaattg aaggcgaagg
      361 cgaaggccgc ccatatgaag ggacccaaac cgcaaagctt aaggttacta aaggcggtcc
      421 attacccttt tcgtgggaca ttttaagccc acagtttatg tacgggagtc gcgctttcat
      481 caagcaccct gcggacatcc cagattacta caaacagtct ttccccgagg ggttcaagtg
      541 ggagcgcgtg atgaacttcg aggatggcgg agccgtgacg gtcacccaag atacctcttt
      601 ggaggacggt acgttgatct acaaagtgaa attgcgtggc acgaattttc cacctgatgg
      661 gcctgtcatg cagaaaaaga caatgggatg ggaagcttcc acggagcgcc tttacccaga
      721 ggacggtgtt cttaaagggg atatcaaaat ggcgctgcgt cttaaagatg gaggccgcta
      781 cctggcggac ttcaagacta cttacaaggc caaaaaacca gtgcagatgc cgggtgcgta
      841 caatgtagat cgtaaattag atattacaag tcacaatgaa gattacacgg tcgtagagca
      901 gtatgagcgc agtgaggggc gtcactctac gggcggtatg gacgagttat acaagtaata
      961 atagcataac cccttggggc ctctaaacgg gtcttgaggg gttttttgCC AGGATACATA
     1021 GATTACCACA ACTCCGAGCC CTTCCACCct gaaacctcag gcatttgaga agcacacggt
     1081 cacactgctt ccggtagtca ataaaccggt aaaccagcaa tagacataag cggctattta
     1141 acgaccctgc cctgaaccga cgacaagctg acgaccgggt ctccgcaagt ggcacttttc
     1201 ggggaaatgt gcgcggaacc cctatttgtt tatttttcta aatacattca aatatgtatc
     1261 cgctcatgaa ttaattctta gaaaaactca tcgagcatca aatgaaactg caatttattc
     1321 atatcaggat tatcaatacc atatttttga aaaagccgtt tctgtaatga aggagaaaac
     1381 tcaccgaggc agttccatag gatggcaaga tcctggtatc ggtctgcgat tccgactcgt
     1441 ccaacatcaa tacaacctat taatttcccc tcgtcaaaaa taaggttatc aagtgagaaa
     1501 tcaccatgag tgacgactga atccggtgag aatggcaaaa gtttatgcat ttctttccag
     1561 acttgttcaa caggccagcc attacgctcg tcatcaaaat cactcgcatc aaccaaaccg
     1621 ttattcattc gtgattgcgc ctgagcgaga cgaaatacgc ggtcgctgtt aaaaggacaa
     1681 ttacaaacag gaatcgaatg caaccggcgc aggaacactg ccagcgcatc aacaatattt
     1741 tcacctgaat caggatattc ttctaatacc tggaatgctg ttttcccggg gatcgcagtg
     1801 gtgagtaacc atgcatcatc aggagtacgg ataaaatgct tgatggtcgg aagaggcata
     1861 aattccgtca gccagtttag tctgaccatc tcatctgtaa catcattggc aacgctacct
     1921 ttgccatgtt tcagaaacaa ctctggcgca tcgggcttcc catacaatcg atagattgtc
     1981 gcacctgatt gcccgacatt atcgcgagcc catttatacc catataaatc agcatccatg
     2041 ttggaattta atcgcggcct agagcaagac gtttcccgtt gaatatggct catactcttc
     2101 ctttttcaat attattgaag catttatcag ggttattgtc tcatgagcgg atacatattt
     2161 gaatgtattt agaaaaataa acaaataggc atgctagcgc agaaacgtcc tagaagatgc
     2221 caggaggata cttagcagag agacaataag gccggagcga agccgttttt ccataggctc
     2281 cgcccccctg acgaacatca cgaaatctga cgctcaaatc agtggtggcg aaacccgaca
     2341 ggactataaa gataccaggc gtttccccct gatggctccc tcttgcgctc tcctgttccc
     2401 gtcctgcggc gtccgtgttg tggtggaggc tttacccaaa tcaccacgtc ccgttccgtg
     2461 tagacagttc gctccaagct gggctgtgtg caagaacccc ccgttcagcc cgactgctgc
     2521 gccttatccg gtaactatca tcttgagtcc aacccggaaa gacacgacaa aacgccactg
     2581 gcagcagcca ttggtaactg agaattagtg gatttagata tcgagagtct tgaagtggtg
     2641 gcctaacaga ggctacactg aaaggacagt atttggtatc tgcgctccac taaagccagt
     2701 taccaggtta agcagttccc caactgactt aaccttcgat caaaccgcct ccccaggcgg
     2761 ttttttcgtt tacagagcag gagattacga cgatcgtaaa aggatctcaa gaagatcctt
     2821 tacggattcc cgacaccatc actctagatt tcagtgcaat ttatctcttc aaatgtagca
     2881 cctgaagtca gccccatacg atataagttg taattctcat gttagtcatg ccccgcgccc
     2941 accggaagga gctgactggg ttgaaggctc tcaagggcat cggtcgagat cccggtgcct
     3001 aatgagtgag ctaacttaca ttaattgcgt tgcgctcact gcccgctttc cagtcgggaa
     3061 acctgtcgtg ccagctgcat taatgaatcg gccaacgcgc ggggagaggc ggtttgcgta
     3121 ttgggcgcca gggtggtttt tcttttcacc agtgagacgg gcaacagctg attgcccttc
     3181 accgcctggc cctgagagag ttgcagcaag cggtccacgc tggtttgccc cagcaggcga
     3241 aaatcctgtt tgatggtggt taacggcggg atataacatg agctgtcttc ggtatcgtcg
     3301 tatcccacta ccgagatgtc cgcaccaacg cgcagcccgg actcggtaat ggcgcgcatt
     3361 gcgcccagcg ccatctgatc gttggcaacc agcatcgcag tgggaacgat gccctcattc
     3421 agcatttgca tggtttgttg aaaaccggac atggcactcc agtcgccttc ccgttccgct
     3481 atcggctgaa tttgattgcg agtgagatat ttatgccagc cagccagacg cagacgcgcc
     3541 gagacagaac ttaatgggcc cgctaacagc gcgatttgct ggtgacccaa tgcgaccaga
     3601 tgctccacgc ccagtcgcgt accgtcttca tgggagaaaa taatactgtt gatgggtgtc
     3661 tggtcagaga catcaagaaa taacgccgga acattagtgc aggcagcttc cacagcaatg
     3721 gcatcctggt catccagcgg atagttaatg atcagcccac tgacgcgttg cgcgagaaga
     3781 ttgtgcaccg ccgctttaca ggcttcgacg ccgcttcgtt ctaccatcga caccaccacg
     3841 ctggcaccca gttgatcggc gcgagattta atcgccgcga caatttgcga cggcgcgtgc
     3901 agggccagac tggaggtggc aacgccaatc agcaacgact gtttgcccgc cagttgttgt
     3961 gccacgcggt tgggaatgta attcagctcc gccatcgccg cttccacttt ttcccgcgtt
     4021 ttcgcagaaa cgtggctggc ctggttcacc acgcgggaaa cggtctgata agagacaccg
     4081 gcatactctg cgacatcgta taacgttact ggtttcac
//
