# Supplementary material for: Genetically encoded RNA strand exchange circuits for programmable protein expression and computation in cells
Source: bioRxiv preprint, doi:10.1101/2025.09.24.678369, version 1 (2025-09-24)
Supplement: Plasmid GenBank files [file 678369_file04.zip › Supplementary File 2/pET - (IN_1 T7t) Iu1d d20 T7t.gb]

LOCUS       pET_-_(IN_1_T7t)_I{u1d} 5025 bp ds-DNA     circular     21-SEP-2025
DEFINITION  .
KEYWORDS    "accession:addgene_vdb_2659"
COMMENT     Imported from database: AddGene Entry: pETDuet-1 URL:
            https://www.addgene.org/browse/sequence/2659/giraffe-analyze_vdb/
            GENERAL Analyze: Sequence Bacterial Resistance: Ampicillin Catalog
            Number: 71146 Cloning Method: Unknown Constitutive: Unspecified
            Notes: pETDuet-1 is designed for the coexpression of two target
            genes. pETDuet-1 carries the pBR322-derived ColE1 replicon, lacI
            gene and ampicillin resistance gene. Plasmid Type: Bacterial
            Expression, coexpression Promotor: T7 Size: 5420 Source/Vendor: EMD
            Biosciences Stable: Unspecified Viral/Non-Viral: Nonviral
FEATURES             Location/Qualifiers
     gene            complement(1..252)
                     /label="tet (887 - 636)"
                     /ApEinfo_revcolor="#d59687"
                     /ApEinfo_fwdcolor="#d59687"
     primer          184..203
                     /label="pBRrevBam_primer"
                     /ApEinfo_revcolor="#84b0dc"
                     /ApEinfo_fwdcolor="#84b0dc"
     primer          205..222
                     /label="pET_seq_fwd"
                     /note="sequence: gccagcaaccgcacctgt"
                     /ApEinfo_revcolor="#b1ff67"
                     /ApEinfo_fwdcolor="#b1ff67"
     primer          complement(254..304)
                     /label="pET_BB_rev_ga4"
                     /note="sequence: GACAGTTAGCCCAGAGCAGCGTTAGACTTCatcgatctcgatcctctacgc"
                     /ApEinfo_revcolor="#b4abac"
                     /ApEinfo_fwdcolor="#b4abac"
     misc_feature    308..324
                     /label="T7 promoter"
                     /ApEinfo_revcolor="#d6b295"
                     /ApEinfo_fwdcolor="#d6b295"
     misc_feature    377..421
                     /label="T7 terminator"
                     /ApEinfo_revcolor="#b4abac"
                     /ApEinfo_fwdcolor="#b4abac"
     primer          422..449
                     /label="pET_BB_ds_fwd"
                     /note="sequence: ctgaaaggaggaactatatccggattgg"
                     /ApEinfo_revcolor="#b1ff67"
                     /ApEinfo_fwdcolor="#b1ff67"
     primer          complement(451..470)
                     /label="pET_seq_rev"
                     /note="sequence: ctacagggcgcgtcccattc"
                     /ApEinfo_revcolor="#ff9ccd"
                     /ApEinfo_fwdcolor="#ff9ccd"
     gene            complement(1028..1888)
                     /label="Ampicillin"
                     /ApEinfo_revcolor="#f58a5e"
                     /ApEinfo_fwdcolor="#f58a5e"
     primer          complement(1031..1059)
                     /label="pET_ampR_rev"
                     /note="sequence: agataggtgcctcactgattaagcattgg"
                     /ApEinfo_revcolor="#d6b295"
                     /ApEinfo_fwdcolor="#d6b295"
     promoter        complement(1931..1959)
                     /label="AmpR_promoter"
                     /ApEinfo_revcolor="#84b0dc"
                     /ApEinfo_fwdcolor="#84b0dc"
     origin          2046..2665
                     /label="pBR322_origin"
                     /ApEinfo_revcolor="#75c6a9"
                     /ApEinfo_fwdcolor="#75c6a9"
     primer          3064..3086
                     /label="pGEX_3_primer"
                     /ApEinfo_revcolor="#ff9ccd"
                     /ApEinfo_fwdcolor="#ff9ccd"
     feature         complement(3080..3271)
                     /label="ROP"
                     /ApEinfo_revcolor="#c7b0e3"
                     /ApEinfo_fwdcolor="#c7b0e3"
     regulatory      complement(3843..4934)
                     /label="lacI"
                     /ApEinfo_revcolor="#c6c9d1"
                     /ApEinfo_fwdcolor="#c6c9d1"
ORIGIN
        1 atgcgactcc tgcattagga agcagcccag tagtaggttg aggccgttga gcaccgccgc
       61 cgcaaggaat ggtgcatgca aggagatggc gcccaacagt cccccggcca cggggcctgc
      121 caccataccc acgccgaaac aagcgctcat gagcccgaag tggcgagccc gatcttcccc
      181 atcggtgatg tcggcgatat aggcgccagc aaccgcacct gtggcgccgg tgatgccggc
      241 cacgatgcgt ccggcgtaga ggatcgagat cgatgaagtc taacgctgct ctgggctaac
      301 tgtcTTCTAA TACGACTCAC TATAGGGAGA TTCGTCTCCC AAATACTTAA TACAAAATAA
      361 TCACTTCACA ACATCAATAT AACCCCTTGG GGCCTCTAAA CGGGTCTTGA GGGGTTTTTT
      421 Gctgaaagga ggaactatat ccggattggc gaatgggnnn nnnnnnnnnn nnnnnnnnnn
      481 nnnnnnnnnn nnnnnnnnnn nnnnnnnnnn nnnnnnnnnn nnnnnnnnnn nnnnnnnnnn
      541 nnnnnnnnnn nnnnnnnnnn nnnnnnnnnn nnnnnnnnnn ncnnnnnnnn nnnnnnnnnn
      601 nnnnnnnnnn nnnnnnnnnn nnnnnnnnnn nnnnnnnnnn nnnnnnnnnn nnnnnnnnnn
      661 nnnnnnnnnn nnnannnnnn nnnnnnnnnn nnnnnnnnnn nnnnnnnnnn nnnnnnnnnn
      721 nnncctttga cgttggagtc cacgttcttt aatagtggac tcttgttcca aactggaaca
      781 acactcaacc ctatctcggt ctattctttt gatttataag ggattttgcc gatttcggcc
      841 tattggttaa aaaatgagct gatttaacaa aaatttaacg cgaattttaa caaaatatta
      901 acgtttacaa tttctggcgg cacgatggca tgagattatc aaaaaggatc ttcacctaga
      961 tccttttaaa ttaaaaatga agttttaaat caatctaaag tatatatgag taaacttggt
     1021 ctgacagtta ccaatgctta atcagtgagg cacctatctc agcgatctgt ctatttcgtt
     1081 catccatagt tgcctgactc cccgtcgtgt agataactac gatacgggag ggcttaccat
     1141 ctggccccag tgctgcaatg ataccgcgag acccacgctc accggctcca gatttatcag
     1201 caataaacca gccagccgga agggccgagc gcagaagtgg tcctgcaact ttatccgcct
     1261 ccatccagtc tattaattgt tgccgggaag ctagagtaag tagttcgcca gttaatagtt
     1321 tgcgcaacgt tgttgccatt gctacaggca tcgtggtgtc acgctcgtcg tttggtatgg
     1381 cttcattcag ctccggttcc caacgatcaa ggcgagttac atgatccccc atgttgtgca
     1441 aaaaagcggt tagctccttc ggtcctccga tcgttgtcag aagtaagttg gccgcagtgt
     1501 tatcactcat ggttatggca gcactgcata attctcttac tgtcatgcca tccgtaagat
     1561 gcttttctgt gactggtgag tactcaacca agtcattctg agaatagtgt atgcggcgac
     1621 cgagttgctc ttgcccggcg tcaatacggg ataataccgc gccacatagc agaactttaa
     1681 aagtgctcat cattggaaaa cgttcttcgg ggcgaaaact ctcaaggatc ttaccgctgt
     1741 tgagatccag ttcgatgtaa cccactcgtg cacccaactg atcttcagca tcttttactt
     1801 tcaccagcgt ttctgggtga gcaaaaacag gaaggcaaaa tgccgcaaaa aagggaataa
     1861 gggcgacacg gaaatgttga atactcatac tcttcctttt tcaatcatga ttgaagcatt
     1921 tatcagggtt attgtctcat gagcggatac atatttgaat gtatttagaa aaataaacaa
     1981 ataggtcatg accaaaatcc cttaacgtga gttttcgttc cactgagcgt cagaccccgt
     2041 agaaaagatc aaaggatctt cttgagatcc tttttttctg cgcgtaatct gctgcttgca
     2101 aacaaaaaaa ccaccgctac cagcggtggt ttgtttgccg gatcaagagc taccaactct
     2161 ttttccgaag gtaactggct tcagcagagc gcagatacca aatactgtcc ttctagtgta
     2221 gccgtagtta ggccaccact tcaagaactc tgtagcaccg cctacatacc tcgctctgct
     2281 aatcctgtta ccagtggctg ctgccagtgg cgataagtcg tgtcttaccg ggttggactc
     2341 aagacgatag ttaccggata aggcgcagcg gtcgggctga acggggggtt cgtgcacaca
     2401 gcccagcttg gagcgaacga cctacaccga actgagatac ctacagcgtg agctatgaga
     2461 aagcgccacg cttcccgaag ggagaaaggc ggacaggtat ccggtaagcg gcagggtcgg
     2521 aacaggagag cgcacgaggg agcttccagg gggaaacgcc tggtatcttt atagtcctgt
     2581 cgggtttcgc cacctctgac ttgagcgtcg atttttgtga tgctcgtcag gggggcggag
     2641 cctatggaaa aacgccagca acgcggcctt tttacggttc ctggcctttt gctggccttt
     2701 tgctcacatg ttctttcctg cgttatcccc tgattctgtg gataaccgta ttaccgcctt
     2761 tgagtgagct gataccgctc gccgcagccg aacgaccgag cgcagcgagt cagtgagcga
     2821 ggaagcggaa gagcgcctga tgcggtattt tctccttacg catctgtgcg gtatttcaca
     2881 ccgcatatat ggtgcactct cagtacaatc tgctctgatg ccgcatagtt aagccagtat
     2941 acactccgct atcgctacgt gactgggtca tggctgcgcc ccgacacccg ccaacacccg
     3001 ctgacgcgcc ctgacgggct tgtctgctcc cggcatccgc ttacagacaa gctgtgaccg
     3061 tctccgggag ctgcatgtgt cagaggtttt caccgtcatc accgaaacgc gcgaggcagc
     3121 tgcggtaaag ctcatcagcg tggtcgtgaa gcgattcaca gatgtctgcc tgttcatccg
     3181 cgtccagctc gttgagtttc tccagaagcg ttaatgtctg gcttctgata aagcgggcca
     3241 tgttaagggc ggttttttcc tgtttggtca ctgatgcctc cgtgtaaggg ggatttctgt
     3301 tcatgggggt aatgataccg atgaaacgag agaggatgct cacgatacgg gttactgatg
     3361 atgaacatgc ccggttactg gaacgttgtg agggtaaaca actggcggta tggatgcggc
     3421 gggaccagag aaaaatcact cagggtcaat gccagcgctt cgttaataca gatgtaggtg
     3481 ttccacaggg tagccagcag catcctgcga tgcagatccg gaacataatg gtgcagggcg
     3541 ctgacttccg cgtttccaga ctttacgaaa cacggaaacc gaagaccatt catgttgttg
     3601 ctcaggtcgc agacgttttg cagcagcagt cgcttcacgt tcgctcgcgt atcggtgatt
     3661 cattctgcta accagtaagg caaccccgcc agcctagccg ggtcctcaac gacaggagca
     3721 cgatcatgct agtcatgccc cgcgcccacc ggaaggagct gactgggttg aaggctctca
     3781 agggcatcgg tcgagatccc ggtgcctaat gagtgagcta acttacatta attgcgttgc
     3841 gctcactgcc cgctttccag tcgggaaacc tgtcgtgcca gctgcattaa tgaatcggcc
     3901 aacgcgcggg gagaggcggt ttgcgtattg ggcgccaggg tggtttttct tttcaccagt
     3961 gagacgggca acagctgatt gcccttcacc gcctggccct gagagagttg cagcaagcgg
     4021 tccacgctgg tttgccccag caggcgaaaa tcctgtttga tggtggttaa cggcgggata
     4081 taacatgagc tgtcttcggt atcgtcgtat cccactaccg agatgtccgc accaacgcgc
     4141 agcccggact cggtaatggc gcgcattgcg cccagcgcca tctgatcgtt ggcaaccagc
     4201 atcgcagtgg gaacgatgcc ctcattcagc atttgcatgg tttgttgaaa accggacatg
     4261 gcactccagt cgccttcccg ttccgctatc ggctgaattt gattgcgagt gagatattta
     4321 tgccagccag ccagacgcag acgcgccgag acagaactta atgggcccgc taacagcgcg
     4381 atttgctggt gacccaatgc gaccagatgc tccacgccca gtcgcgtacc gtcttcatgg
     4441 gagaaaataa tactgttgat gggtgtctgg tcagagacat caagaaataa cgccggaaca
     4501 ttagtgcagg cagcttccac agcaatggca tcctggtcat ccagcggata gttaatgatc
     4561 agcccactga cgcgttgcgc gagaagattg tgcaccgccg ctttacaggc ttcgacgccg
     4621 cttcgttcta ccatcgacac caccacgctg gcacccagtt gatcggcgcg agatttaatc
     4681 gccgcgacaa tttgcgacgg cgcgtgcagg gccagactgg aggtggcaac gccaatcagc
     4741 aacgactgtt tgcccgccag ttgttgtgcc acgcggttgg gaatgtaatt cagctccgcc
     4801 atcgccgctt ccactttttc ccgcgttttc gcagaaacgt ggctggcctg gttcaccacg
     4861 cgggaaacgg tctgataaga gacaccggca tactctgcga catcgtataa cgttactggt
     4921 ttcacattca ccaccctgaa ttgactctct tccgggcgct atcatgccat accgcgaaag
     4981 gttttgcgcc attcgatggt gtccgggatc tcgacgctct ccctt
//
