# Supplementary material for: Genetically encoded RNA strand exchange circuits for programmable protein expression and computation in cells
Source: bioRxiv preprint, doi:10.1101/2025.09.24.678369, version 1 (2025-09-24)
Supplement: Plasmid GenBank files [file 678369_file04.zip › Supplementary File 2/pET - (IN_1) Iu1d d20 Thyb10.gb]

LOCUS       pET_-_(IN_1)_I{u1d}_[], 5171 bp ds-DNA     circular     21-SEP-2025
DEFINITION  .
KEYWORDS    "accession:addgene_vdb_2659"
COMMENT     Imported from database: AddGene Entry: pETDuet-1 URL:
            https://www.addgene.org/browse/sequence/2659/giraffe-analyze_vdb/
            GENERAL Analyze: Sequence Bacterial Resistance: Ampicillin Catalog
            Number: 71146 Cloning Method: Unknown Constitutive: Unspecified
            Notes: pETDuet-1 is designed for the coexpression of two target
            genes. pETDuet-1 carries the pBR322-derived ColE1 replicon, lacI
            gene and ampicillin resistance gene. Plasmid Type: Bacterial
            Expression, coexpression Promotor: T7 Size: 5420 Source/Vendor: EMD
            Biosciences Stable: Unspecified Viral/Non-Viral: Nonviral
FEATURES             Location/Qualifiers
     gene            complement(1..252)
                     /label="tet (887 - 636)"
                     /ApEinfo_revcolor="#d59687"
                     /ApEinfo_fwdcolor="#d59687"
     primer          184..203
                     /label="pBRrevBam_primer"
                     /ApEinfo_revcolor="#84b0dc"
                     /ApEinfo_fwdcolor="#84b0dc"
     primer          205..222
                     /label="pET_seq_fwd"
                     /note="sequence: gccagcaaccgcacctgt"
                     /ApEinfo_revcolor="#b1ff67"
                     /ApEinfo_fwdcolor="#b1ff67"
     primer          complement(254..304)
                     /label="pET_BB_rev_ga4"
                     /note="sequence: GACAGTTAGCCCAGAGCAGCGTTAGACTTCatcgatctcgatcctctacgc"
                     /ApEinfo_revcolor="#b4abac"
                     /ApEinfo_fwdcolor="#b4abac"
     misc_feature    275..314
                     /label="U1"
                     /ApEinfo_revcolor="#c6c9d1"
                     /ApEinfo_fwdcolor="#c6c9d1"
     primer          complement(295..314)
                     /label="rev_U1"
                     /note="sequence: GAGACGAGACGAGACAGCCT"
                     /ApEinfo_revcolor="#d6b295"
                     /ApEinfo_fwdcolor="#d6b295"
     misc_feature    318..334
                     /label="T7 promoter"
                     /ApEinfo_revcolor="#ffef86"
                     /ApEinfo_fwdcolor="#ffef86"
     misc_feature    335..350
                     /label="hp5"
                     /ApEinfo_revcolor="#85dae9"
                     /ApEinfo_fwdcolor="#85dae9"
     misc_feature    351..370
                     /label="d20"
                     /ApEinfo_revcolor="#f58a5e"
                     /ApEinfo_fwdcolor="#f58a5e"
     misc_feature    371..380
                     /label=1
                     /ApEinfo_revcolor="#ffef86"
                     /ApEinfo_fwdcolor="#ffef86"
     misc_feature    381..386
                     /label="u"
                     /ApEinfo_revcolor="#f8d3a9"
                     /ApEinfo_fwdcolor="#f8d3a9"
     misc_feature    387..471
                     /label="Thyb10"
                     /ApEinfo_revcolor="#f58a5e"
                     /ApEinfo_fwdcolor="#f58a5e"
     misc_feature    472..527
                     /label="riboJn"
                     /ApEinfo_revcolor="#b7e6d7"
                     /ApEinfo_fwdcolor="#b7e6d7"
     primer          528..553
                     /label="fwd_Ux"
                     /note="sequence: CCAGGATACATAGATTACCACAACTC"
                     /ApEinfo_revcolor="#b4abac"
                     /ApEinfo_fwdcolor="#b4abac"
     misc_feature    528..567
                     /label="Ux"
                     /ApEinfo_revcolor="#c7b0e3"
                     /ApEinfo_fwdcolor="#c7b0e3"
     primer          568..595
                     /label="pET_BB_ds_fwd"
                     /note="sequence: ctgaaaggaggaactatatccggattgg"
                     /ApEinfo_revcolor="#b1ff67"
                     /ApEinfo_fwdcolor="#b1ff67"
     primer          complement(597..616)
                     /label="pET_seq_rev"
                     /note="sequence: ctacagggcgcgtcccattc"
                     /ApEinfo_revcolor="#ff9ccd"
                     /ApEinfo_fwdcolor="#ff9ccd"
     gene            complement(1174..2034)
                     /label="Ampicillin"
                     /ApEinfo_revcolor="#f58a5e"
                     /ApEinfo_fwdcolor="#f58a5e"
     primer          complement(1177..1205)
                     /label="pET_ampR_rev"
                     /note="sequence: agataggtgcctcactgattaagcattgg"
                     /ApEinfo_revcolor="#d6b295"
                     /ApEinfo_fwdcolor="#d6b295"
     promoter        complement(2077..2105)
                     /label="AmpR_promoter"
                     /ApEinfo_revcolor="#84b0dc"
                     /ApEinfo_fwdcolor="#84b0dc"
     origin          2192..2811
                     /label="pBR322_origin"
                     /ApEinfo_revcolor="#75c6a9"
                     /ApEinfo_fwdcolor="#75c6a9"
     primer          3210..3232
                     /label="pGEX_3_primer"
                     /ApEinfo_revcolor="#ff9ccd"
                     /ApEinfo_fwdcolor="#ff9ccd"
     feature         complement(3226..3417)
                     /label="ROP"
                     /ApEinfo_revcolor="#c7b0e3"
                     /ApEinfo_fwdcolor="#c7b0e3"
     regulatory      complement(3989..5080)
                     /label="lacI"
                     /ApEinfo_revcolor="#c6c9d1"
                     /ApEinfo_fwdcolor="#c6c9d1"
ORIGIN
        1 atgcgactcc tgcattagga agcagcccag tagtaggttg aggccgttga gcaccgccgc
       61 cgcaaggaat ggtgcatgca aggagatggc gcccaacagt cccccggcca cggggcctgc
      121 caccataccc acgccgaaac aagcgctcat gagcccgaag tggcgagccc gatcttcccc
      181 atcggtgatg tcggcgatat aggcgccagc aaccgcacct gtggcgccgg tgatgccggc
      241 cacgatgcgt ccggcgtaga ggatcgagat cgatCATTAC TCGCATCCAT TCTCAGGCTG
      301 TCTCGTCTCG TCTCTTCTAA TACGACTCAC TATAGGGAGA TTCGTCTCCC AAATACTTAA
      361 TACAAAATAA TCACTTCACA ACATCAataa tcAGATAACA GATACttcgG tatctgttat
      421 ctgttTTTTT TcAACAGATA GCCGCGttcg CGCGGCtatc tgttTTTTTT tAGCTGTCAC
      481 CGGATGTGCT TTCCGGTCTG ATGAGTCCGT GAGGACGAAA CAGCCTCCCA GGATACATAG
      541 ATTACCACAA CTCCGAGCCC TTCCACCctg aaaggaggaa ctatatccgg attggcgaat
      601 gggnnnnnnn nnnnnnnnnn nnnnnnnnnn nnnnnnnnnn nnnnnnnnnn nnnnnnnnnn
      661 nnnnnnnnnn nnnnnnnnnn nnnnnnnnnn nnnnnnnnnn nnnnnnnnnn nnnnnnnnnn
      721 nnnnnnncnn nnnnnnnnnn nnnnnnnnnn nnnnnnnnnn nnnnnnnnnn nnnnnnnnnn
      781 nnnnnnnnnn nnnnnnnnnn nnnnnnnnnn nnnnnnnnna nnnnnnnnnn nnnnnnnnnn
      841 nnnnnnnnnn nnnnnnnnnn nnnnnnnnnc ctttgacgtt ggagtccacg ttctttaata
      901 gtggactctt gttccaaact ggaacaacac tcaaccctat ctcggtctat tcttttgatt
      961 tataagggat tttgccgatt tcggcctatt ggttaaaaaa tgagctgatt taacaaaaat
     1021 ttaacgcgaa ttttaacaaa atattaacgt ttacaatttc tggcggcacg atggcatgag
     1081 attatcaaaa aggatcttca cctagatcct tttaaattaa aaatgaagtt ttaaatcaat
     1141 ctaaagtata tatgagtaaa cttggtctga cagttaccaa tgcttaatca gtgaggcacc
     1201 tatctcagcg atctgtctat ttcgttcatc catagttgcc tgactccccg tcgtgtagat
     1261 aactacgata cgggagggct taccatctgg ccccagtgct gcaatgatac cgcgagaccc
     1321 acgctcaccg gctccagatt tatcagcaat aaaccagcca gccggaaggg ccgagcgcag
     1381 aagtggtcct gcaactttat ccgcctccat ccagtctatt aattgttgcc gggaagctag
     1441 agtaagtagt tcgccagtta atagtttgcg caacgttgtt gccattgcta caggcatcgt
     1501 ggtgtcacgc tcgtcgtttg gtatggcttc attcagctcc ggttcccaac gatcaaggcg
     1561 agttacatga tcccccatgt tgtgcaaaaa agcggttagc tccttcggtc ctccgatcgt
     1621 tgtcagaagt aagttggccg cagtgttatc actcatggtt atggcagcac tgcataattc
     1681 tcttactgtc atgccatccg taagatgctt ttctgtgact ggtgagtact caaccaagtc
     1741 attctgagaa tagtgtatgc ggcgaccgag ttgctcttgc ccggcgtcaa tacgggataa
     1801 taccgcgcca catagcagaa ctttaaaagt gctcatcatt ggaaaacgtt cttcggggcg
     1861 aaaactctca aggatcttac cgctgttgag atccagttcg atgtaaccca ctcgtgcacc
     1921 caactgatct tcagcatctt ttactttcac cagcgtttct gggtgagcaa aaacaggaag
     1981 gcaaaatgcc gcaaaaaagg gaataagggc gacacggaaa tgttgaatac tcatactctt
     2041 cctttttcaa tcatgattga agcatttatc agggttattg tctcatgagc ggatacatat
     2101 ttgaatgtat ttagaaaaat aaacaaatag gtcatgacca aaatccctta acgtgagttt
     2161 tcgttccact gagcgtcaga ccccgtagaa aagatcaaag gatcttcttg agatcctttt
     2221 tttctgcgcg taatctgctg cttgcaaaca aaaaaaccac cgctaccagc ggtggtttgt
     2281 ttgccggatc aagagctacc aactcttttt ccgaaggtaa ctggcttcag cagagcgcag
     2341 ataccaaata ctgtccttct agtgtagccg tagttaggcc accacttcaa gaactctgta
     2401 gcaccgccta catacctcgc tctgctaatc ctgttaccag tggctgctgc cagtggcgat
     2461 aagtcgtgtc ttaccgggtt ggactcaaga cgatagttac cggataaggc gcagcggtcg
     2521 ggctgaacgg ggggttcgtg cacacagccc agcttggagc gaacgaccta caccgaactg
     2581 agatacctac agcgtgagct atgagaaagc gccacgcttc ccgaagggag aaaggcggac
     2641 aggtatccgg taagcggcag ggtcggaaca ggagagcgca cgagggagct tccaggggga
     2701 aacgcctggt atctttatag tcctgtcggg tttcgccacc tctgacttga gcgtcgattt
     2761 ttgtgatgct cgtcaggggg gcggagccta tggaaaaacg ccagcaacgc ggccttttta
     2821 cggttcctgg ccttttgctg gccttttgct cacatgttct ttcctgcgtt atcccctgat
     2881 tctgtggata accgtattac cgcctttgag tgagctgata ccgctcgccg cagccgaacg
     2941 accgagcgca gcgagtcagt gagcgaggaa gcggaagagc gcctgatgcg gtattttctc
     3001 cttacgcatc tgtgcggtat ttcacaccgc atatatggtg cactctcagt acaatctgct
     3061 ctgatgccgc atagttaagc cagtatacac tccgctatcg ctacgtgact gggtcatggc
     3121 tgcgccccga cacccgccaa cacccgctga cgcgccctga cgggcttgtc tgctcccggc
     3181 atccgcttac agacaagctg tgaccgtctc cgggagctgc atgtgtcaga ggttttcacc
     3241 gtcatcaccg aaacgcgcga ggcagctgcg gtaaagctca tcagcgtggt cgtgaagcga
     3301 ttcacagatg tctgcctgtt catccgcgtc cagctcgttg agtttctcca gaagcgttaa
     3361 tgtctggctt ctgataaagc gggccatgtt aagggcggtt ttttcctgtt tggtcactga
     3421 tgcctccgtg taagggggat ttctgttcat gggggtaatg ataccgatga aacgagagag
     3481 gatgctcacg atacgggtta ctgatgatga acatgcccgg ttactggaac gttgtgaggg
     3541 taaacaactg gcggtatgga tgcggcggga ccagagaaaa atcactcagg gtcaatgcca
     3601 gcgcttcgtt aatacagatg taggtgttcc acagggtagc cagcagcatc ctgcgatgca
     3661 gatccggaac ataatggtgc agggcgctga cttccgcgtt tccagacttt acgaaacacg
     3721 gaaaccgaag accattcatg ttgttgctca ggtcgcagac gttttgcagc agcagtcgct
     3781 tcacgttcgc tcgcgtatcg gtgattcatt ctgctaacca gtaaggcaac cccgccagcc
     3841 tagccgggtc ctcaacgaca ggagcacgat catgctagtc atgccccgcg cccaccggaa
     3901 ggagctgact gggttgaagg ctctcaaggg catcggtcga gatcccggtg cctaatgagt
     3961 gagctaactt acattaattg cgttgcgctc actgcccgct ttccagtcgg gaaacctgtc
     4021 gtgccagctg cattaatgaa tcggccaacg cgcggggaga ggcggtttgc gtattgggcg
     4081 ccagggtggt ttttcttttc accagtgaga cgggcaacag ctgattgccc ttcaccgcct
     4141 ggccctgaga gagttgcagc aagcggtcca cgctggtttg ccccagcagg cgaaaatcct
     4201 gtttgatggt ggttaacggc gggatataac atgagctgtc ttcggtatcg tcgtatccca
     4261 ctaccgagat gtccgcacca acgcgcagcc cggactcggt aatggcgcgc attgcgccca
     4321 gcgccatctg atcgttggca accagcatcg cagtgggaac gatgccctca ttcagcattt
     4381 gcatggtttg ttgaaaaccg gacatggcac tccagtcgcc ttcccgttcc gctatcggct
     4441 gaatttgatt gcgagtgaga tatttatgcc agccagccag acgcagacgc gccgagacag
     4501 aacttaatgg gcccgctaac agcgcgattt gctggtgacc caatgcgacc agatgctcca
     4561 cgcccagtcg cgtaccgtct tcatgggaga aaataatact gttgatgggt gtctggtcag
     4621 agacatcaag aaataacgcc ggaacattag tgcaggcagc ttccacagca atggcatcct
     4681 ggtcatccag cggatagtta atgatcagcc cactgacgcg ttgcgcgaga agattgtgca
     4741 ccgccgcttt acaggcttcg acgccgcttc gttctaccat cgacaccacc acgctggcac
     4801 ccagttgatc ggcgcgagat ttaatcgccg cgacaatttg cgacggcgcg tgcagggcca
     4861 gactggaggt ggcaacgcca atcagcaacg actgtttgcc cgccagttgt tgtgccacgc
     4921 ggttgggaat gtaattcagc tccgccatcg ccgcttccac tttttcccgc gttttcgcag
     4981 aaacgtggct ggcctggttc accacgcggg aaacggtctg ataagagaca ccggcatact
     5041 ctgcgacatc gtataacgtt actggtttca cattcaccac cctgaattga ctctcttccg
     5101 ggcgctatca tgccataccg cgaaaggttt tgcgccattc gatggtgtcc gggatctcga
     5161 cgctctccct t
//
