# Supplementary material for: Genetically encoded RNA strand exchange circuits for programmable protein expression and computation in cells
Source: bioRxiv preprint, doi:10.1101/2025.09.24.678369, version 1 (2025-09-24)
Supplement: Plasmid GenBank files [file 678369_file04.zip › Supplementary File 2/pET - (IN_10 T7t) Iu1d e6 d20 T7t.gb]

LOCUS       pET_-_(IN_10_T7t)_I{u1d 5031 bp ds-DNA     circular     21-SEP-2025
DEFINITION  .
KEYWORDS    "accession:addgene_vdb_2659"
COMMENT     Imported from database: AddGene Entry: pETDuet-1 URL:
            https://www.addgene.org/browse/sequence/2659/giraffe-analyze_vdb/
            GENERAL Analyze: Sequence Bacterial Resistance: Ampicillin Catalog
            Number: 71146 Cloning Method: Unknown Constitutive: Unspecified
            Notes: pETDuet-1 is designed for the coexpression of two target
            genes. pETDuet-1 carries the pBR322-derived ColE1 replicon, lacI
            gene and ampicillin resistance gene. Plasmid Type: Bacterial
            Expression, coexpression Promotor: T7 Size: 5420 Source/Vendor: EMD
            Biosciences Stable: Unspecified Viral/Non-Viral: Nonviral
FEATURES             Location/Qualifiers
     gene            complement(1..252)
                     /label="tet (887 - 636)"
                     /ApEinfo_revcolor="#d59687"
                     /ApEinfo_fwdcolor="#d59687"
     primer          184..203
                     /label="pBRrevBam_primer"
                     /ApEinfo_revcolor="#84b0dc"
                     /ApEinfo_fwdcolor="#84b0dc"
     primer          205..222
                     /label="pET_seq_fwd"
                     /note="sequence: gccagcaaccgcacctgt"
                     /ApEinfo_revcolor="#b1ff67"
                     /ApEinfo_fwdcolor="#b1ff67"
     primer          complement(254..304)
                     /label="pET_BB_rev_ga4"
                     /note="sequence: GACAGTTAGCCCAGAGCAGCGTTAGACTTCatcgatctcgatcctctacgc"
                     /ApEinfo_revcolor="#b4abac"
                     /ApEinfo_fwdcolor="#b4abac"
     misc_feature    308..324
                     /label="T7 promoter"
                     /ApEinfo_revcolor="#d6b295"
                     /ApEinfo_fwdcolor="#d6b295"
     misc_feature    383..427
                     /label="T7 terminator"
                     /ApEinfo_revcolor="#b4abac"
                     /ApEinfo_fwdcolor="#b4abac"
     primer          428..455
                     /label="pET_BB_ds_fwd"
                     /note="sequence: ctgaaaggaggaactatatccggattgg"
                     /ApEinfo_revcolor="#b1ff67"
                     /ApEinfo_fwdcolor="#b1ff67"
     primer          complement(457..476)
                     /label="pET_seq_rev"
                     /note="sequence: ctacagggcgcgtcccattc"
                     /ApEinfo_revcolor="#ff9ccd"
                     /ApEinfo_fwdcolor="#ff9ccd"
     gene            complement(1034..1894)
                     /label="Ampicillin"
                     /ApEinfo_revcolor="#f58a5e"
                     /ApEinfo_fwdcolor="#f58a5e"
     primer          complement(1037..1065)
                     /label="pET_ampR_rev"
                     /note="sequence: agataggtgcctcactgattaagcattgg"
                     /ApEinfo_revcolor="#d6b295"
                     /ApEinfo_fwdcolor="#d6b295"
     promoter        complement(1937..1965)
                     /label="AmpR_promoter"
                     /ApEinfo_revcolor="#84b0dc"
                     /ApEinfo_fwdcolor="#84b0dc"
     origin          2052..2671
                     /label="pBR322_origin"
                     /ApEinfo_revcolor="#75c6a9"
                     /ApEinfo_fwdcolor="#75c6a9"
     primer          3070..3092
                     /label="pGEX_3_primer"
                     /ApEinfo_revcolor="#ff9ccd"
                     /ApEinfo_fwdcolor="#ff9ccd"
     feature         complement(3086..3277)
                     /label="ROP"
                     /ApEinfo_revcolor="#c7b0e3"
                     /ApEinfo_fwdcolor="#c7b0e3"
     regulatory      complement(3849..4940)
                     /label="lacI"
                     /ApEinfo_revcolor="#c6c9d1"
                     /ApEinfo_fwdcolor="#c6c9d1"
ORIGIN
        1 atgcgactcc tgcattagga agcagcccag tagtaggttg aggccgttga gcaccgccgc
       61 cgcaaggaat ggtgcatgca aggagatggc gcccaacagt cccccggcca cggggcctgc
      121 caccataccc acgccgaaac aagcgctcat gagcccgaag tggcgagccc gatcttcccc
      181 atcggtgatg tcggcgatat aggcgccagc aaccgcacct gtggcgccgg tgatgccggc
      241 cacgatgcgt ccggcgtaga ggatcgagat cgatgaagtc taacgctgct ctgggctaac
      301 tgtcTTCTAA TACGACTCAC TATAGGGAGA TTCGTCTCCC AAATACTTAA TACAAAATAA
      361 CTACTTTCAC TTCACAACAT CAATATAACC CCTTGGGGCC TCTAAACGGG TCTTGAGGGG
      421 TTTTTTGctg aaaggaggaa ctatatccgg attggcgaat gggnnnnnnn nnnnnnnnnn
      481 nnnnnnnnnn nnnnnnnnnn nnnnnnnnnn nnnnnnnnnn nnnnnnnnnn nnnnnnnnnn
      541 nnnnnnnnnn nnnnnnnnnn nnnnnnnnnn nnnnnnnnnn nnnnnnncnn nnnnnnnnnn
      601 nnnnnnnnnn nnnnnnnnnn nnnnnnnnnn nnnnnnnnnn nnnnnnnnnn nnnnnnnnnn
      661 nnnnnnnnnn nnnnnnnnna nnnnnnnnnn nnnnnnnnnn nnnnnnnnnn nnnnnnnnnn
      721 nnnnnnnnnc ctttgacgtt ggagtccacg ttctttaata gtggactctt gttccaaact
      781 ggaacaacac tcaaccctat ctcggtctat tcttttgatt tataagggat tttgccgatt
      841 tcggcctatt ggttaaaaaa tgagctgatt taacaaaaat ttaacgcgaa ttttaacaaa
      901 atattaacgt ttacaatttc tggcggcacg atggcatgag attatcaaaa aggatcttca
      961 cctagatcct tttaaattaa aaatgaagtt ttaaatcaat ctaaagtata tatgagtaaa
     1021 cttggtctga cagttaccaa tgcttaatca gtgaggcacc tatctcagcg atctgtctat
     1081 ttcgttcatc catagttgcc tgactccccg tcgtgtagat aactacgata cgggagggct
     1141 taccatctgg ccccagtgct gcaatgatac cgcgagaccc acgctcaccg gctccagatt
     1201 tatcagcaat aaaccagcca gccggaaggg ccgagcgcag aagtggtcct gcaactttat
     1261 ccgcctccat ccagtctatt aattgttgcc gggaagctag agtaagtagt tcgccagtta
     1321 atagtttgcg caacgttgtt gccattgcta caggcatcgt ggtgtcacgc tcgtcgtttg
     1381 gtatggcttc attcagctcc ggttcccaac gatcaaggcg agttacatga tcccccatgt
     1441 tgtgcaaaaa agcggttagc tccttcggtc ctccgatcgt tgtcagaagt aagttggccg
     1501 cagtgttatc actcatggtt atggcagcac tgcataattc tcttactgtc atgccatccg
     1561 taagatgctt ttctgtgact ggtgagtact caaccaagtc attctgagaa tagtgtatgc
     1621 ggcgaccgag ttgctcttgc ccggcgtcaa tacgggataa taccgcgcca catagcagaa
     1681 ctttaaaagt gctcatcatt ggaaaacgtt cttcggggcg aaaactctca aggatcttac
     1741 cgctgttgag atccagttcg atgtaaccca ctcgtgcacc caactgatct tcagcatctt
     1801 ttactttcac cagcgtttct gggtgagcaa aaacaggaag gcaaaatgcc gcaaaaaagg
     1861 gaataagggc gacacggaaa tgttgaatac tcatactctt cctttttcaa tcatgattga
     1921 agcatttatc agggttattg tctcatgagc ggatacatat ttgaatgtat ttagaaaaat
     1981 aaacaaatag gtcatgacca aaatccctta acgtgagttt tcgttccact gagcgtcaga
     2041 ccccgtagaa aagatcaaag gatcttcttg agatcctttt tttctgcgcg taatctgctg
     2101 cttgcaaaca aaaaaaccac cgctaccagc ggtggtttgt ttgccggatc aagagctacc
     2161 aactcttttt ccgaaggtaa ctggcttcag cagagcgcag ataccaaata ctgtccttct
     2221 agtgtagccg tagttaggcc accacttcaa gaactctgta gcaccgccta catacctcgc
     2281 tctgctaatc ctgttaccag tggctgctgc cagtggcgat aagtcgtgtc ttaccgggtt
     2341 ggactcaaga cgatagttac cggataaggc gcagcggtcg ggctgaacgg ggggttcgtg
     2401 cacacagccc agcttggagc gaacgaccta caccgaactg agatacctac agcgtgagct
     2461 atgagaaagc gccacgcttc ccgaagggag aaaggcggac aggtatccgg taagcggcag
     2521 ggtcggaaca ggagagcgca cgagggagct tccaggggga aacgcctggt atctttatag
     2581 tcctgtcggg tttcgccacc tctgacttga gcgtcgattt ttgtgatgct cgtcaggggg
     2641 gcggagccta tggaaaaacg ccagcaacgc ggccttttta cggttcctgg ccttttgctg
     2701 gccttttgct cacatgttct ttcctgcgtt atcccctgat tctgtggata accgtattac
     2761 cgcctttgag tgagctgata ccgctcgccg cagccgaacg accgagcgca gcgagtcagt
     2821 gagcgaggaa gcggaagagc gcctgatgcg gtattttctc cttacgcatc tgtgcggtat
     2881 ttcacaccgc atatatggtg cactctcagt acaatctgct ctgatgccgc atagttaagc
     2941 cagtatacac tccgctatcg ctacgtgact gggtcatggc tgcgccccga cacccgccaa
     3001 cacccgctga cgcgccctga cgggcttgtc tgctcccggc atccgcttac agacaagctg
     3061 tgaccgtctc cgggagctgc atgtgtcaga ggttttcacc gtcatcaccg aaacgcgcga
     3121 ggcagctgcg gtaaagctca tcagcgtggt cgtgaagcga ttcacagatg tctgcctgtt
     3181 catccgcgtc cagctcgttg agtttctcca gaagcgttaa tgtctggctt ctgataaagc
     3241 gggccatgtt aagggcggtt ttttcctgtt tggtcactga tgcctccgtg taagggggat
     3301 ttctgttcat gggggtaatg ataccgatga aacgagagag gatgctcacg atacgggtta
     3361 ctgatgatga acatgcccgg ttactggaac gttgtgaggg taaacaactg gcggtatgga
     3421 tgcggcggga ccagagaaaa atcactcagg gtcaatgcca gcgcttcgtt aatacagatg
     3481 taggtgttcc acagggtagc cagcagcatc ctgcgatgca gatccggaac ataatggtgc
     3541 agggcgctga cttccgcgtt tccagacttt acgaaacacg gaaaccgaag accattcatg
     3601 ttgttgctca ggtcgcagac gttttgcagc agcagtcgct tcacgttcgc tcgcgtatcg
     3661 gtgattcatt ctgctaacca gtaaggcaac cccgccagcc tagccgggtc ctcaacgaca
     3721 ggagcacgat catgctagtc atgccccgcg cccaccggaa ggagctgact gggttgaagg
     3781 ctctcaaggg catcggtcga gatcccggtg cctaatgagt gagctaactt acattaattg
     3841 cgttgcgctc actgcccgct ttccagtcgg gaaacctgtc gtgccagctg cattaatgaa
     3901 tcggccaacg cgcggggaga ggcggtttgc gtattgggcg ccagggtggt ttttcttttc
     3961 accagtgaga cgggcaacag ctgattgccc ttcaccgcct ggccctgaga gagttgcagc
     4021 aagcggtcca cgctggtttg ccccagcagg cgaaaatcct gtttgatggt ggttaacggc
     4081 gggatataac atgagctgtc ttcggtatcg tcgtatccca ctaccgagat gtccgcacca
     4141 acgcgcagcc cggactcggt aatggcgcgc attgcgccca gcgccatctg atcgttggca
     4201 accagcatcg cagtgggaac gatgccctca ttcagcattt gcatggtttg ttgaaaaccg
     4261 gacatggcac tccagtcgcc ttcccgttcc gctatcggct gaatttgatt gcgagtgaga
     4321 tatttatgcc agccagccag acgcagacgc gccgagacag aacttaatgg gcccgctaac
     4381 agcgcgattt gctggtgacc caatgcgacc agatgctcca cgcccagtcg cgtaccgtct
     4441 tcatgggaga aaataatact gttgatgggt gtctggtcag agacatcaag aaataacgcc
     4501 ggaacattag tgcaggcagc ttccacagca atggcatcct ggtcatccag cggatagtta
     4561 atgatcagcc cactgacgcg ttgcgcgaga agattgtgca ccgccgcttt acaggcttcg
     4621 acgccgcttc gttctaccat cgacaccacc acgctggcac ccagttgatc ggcgcgagat
     4681 ttaatcgccg cgacaatttg cgacggcgcg tgcagggcca gactggaggt ggcaacgcca
     4741 atcagcaacg actgtttgcc cgccagttgt tgtgccacgc ggttgggaat gtaattcagc
     4801 tccgccatcg ccgcttccac tttttcccgc gttttcgcag aaacgtggct ggcctggttc
     4861 accacgcggg aaacggtctg ataagagaca ccggcatact ctgcgacatc gtataacgtt
     4921 actggtttca cattcaccac cctgaattga ctctcttccg ggcgctatca tgccataccg
     4981 cgaaaggttt tgcgccattc gatggtgtcc gggatctcga cgctctccct t
//
