# Supplementary material for: Genetically encoded RNA strand exchange circuits for programmable protein expression and computation in cells
Source: bioRxiv preprint, doi:10.1101/2025.09.24.678369, version 1 (2025-09-24)
Supplement: Plasmid GenBank files [file 678369_file04.zip › Supplementary File 2/pET - (IN_10a) Iu1d e6a d20 Thyb10.gb]

LOCUS       pET_-_(IN_10a)_I{u1d}_[ 5178 bp ds-DNA     circular     21-SEP-2025
DEFINITION  .
KEYWORDS    "accession:addgene_vdb_2659"
COMMENT     Imported from database: AddGene Entry: pETDuet-1 URL:
            https://www.addgene.org/browse/sequence/2659/giraffe-analyze_vdb/
            GENERAL Analyze: Sequence Bacterial Resistance: Ampicillin Catalog
            Number: 71146 Cloning Method: Unknown Constitutive: Unspecified
            Notes: pETDuet-1 is designed for the coexpression of two target
            genes. pETDuet-1 carries the pBR322-derived ColE1 replicon, lacI
            gene and ampicillin resistance gene. Plasmid Type: Bacterial
            Expression, coexpression Promotor: T7 Size: 5420 Source/Vendor: EMD
            Biosciences Stable: Unspecified Viral/Non-Viral: Nonviral
FEATURES             Location/Qualifiers
     gene            complement(1..252)
                     /label="tet (887 - 636)"
                     /ApEinfo_revcolor="#d59687"
                     /ApEinfo_fwdcolor="#d59687"
     primer          184..203
                     /label="pBRrevBam_primer"
                     /ApEinfo_revcolor="#84b0dc"
                     /ApEinfo_fwdcolor="#84b0dc"
     primer          205..222
                     /label="pET_seq_fwd"
                     /note="sequence: gccagcaaccgcacctgt"
                     /ApEinfo_revcolor="#b1ff67"
                     /ApEinfo_fwdcolor="#b1ff67"
     primer          complement(254..304)
                     /label="pET_BB_rev_ga4"
                     /note="sequence: GACAGTTAGCCCAGAGCAGCGTTAGACTTCatcgatctcgatcctctacgc"
                     /ApEinfo_revcolor="#b4abac"
                     /ApEinfo_fwdcolor="#b4abac"
     primer          575..602
                     /label="pET_BB_ds_fwd"
                     /note="sequence: ctgaaaggaggaactatatccggattgg"
                     /ApEinfo_revcolor="#b1ff67"
                     /ApEinfo_fwdcolor="#b1ff67"
     primer          complement(604..623)
                     /label="pET_seq_rev"
                     /note="sequence: ctacagggcgcgtcccattc"
                     /ApEinfo_revcolor="#ff9ccd"
                     /ApEinfo_fwdcolor="#ff9ccd"
     gene            complement(1181..2041)
                     /label="Ampicillin"
                     /ApEinfo_revcolor="#f58a5e"
                     /ApEinfo_fwdcolor="#f58a5e"
     primer          complement(1184..1212)
                     /label="pET_ampR_rev"
                     /note="sequence: agataggtgcctcactgattaagcattgg"
                     /ApEinfo_revcolor="#d6b295"
                     /ApEinfo_fwdcolor="#d6b295"
     promoter        complement(2084..2112)
                     /label="AmpR_promoter"
                     /ApEinfo_revcolor="#84b0dc"
                     /ApEinfo_fwdcolor="#84b0dc"
     origin          2199..2818
                     /label="pBR322_origin"
                     /ApEinfo_revcolor="#75c6a9"
                     /ApEinfo_fwdcolor="#75c6a9"
     primer          3217..3239
                     /label="pGEX_3_primer"
                     /ApEinfo_revcolor="#ff9ccd"
                     /ApEinfo_fwdcolor="#ff9ccd"
     feature         complement(3233..3424)
                     /label="ROP"
                     /ApEinfo_revcolor="#c7b0e3"
                     /ApEinfo_fwdcolor="#c7b0e3"
     regulatory      complement(3996..5087)
                     /label="lacI"
                     /ApEinfo_revcolor="#c6c9d1"
                     /ApEinfo_fwdcolor="#c6c9d1"
ORIGIN
        1 atgcgactcc tgcattagga agcagcccag tagtaggttg aggccgttga gcaccgccgc
       61 cgcaaggaat ggtgcatgca aggagatggc gcccaacagt cccccggcca cggggcctgc
      121 caccataccc acgccgaaac aagcgctcat gagcccgaag tggcgagccc gatcttcccc
      181 atcggtgatg tcggcgatat aggcgccagc aaccgcacct gtggcgccgg tgatgccggc
      241 cacgatgcgt ccggcgtaga ggatcgagat cgatCATTAC TCGCATCCAT TCTCAGGCTG
      301 TCTCGTCTCG TCTCTTCTAA TACGACTCAC TATAGGGAGA TTCGTCTCCC AAATACTTAA
      361 TACAAAATAA ATCTATTCAC TTCACAACAT CAataatcAG ATAACAGATA CttcgGtatc
      421 tgttatctgt tTTTTTTcAA CAGATAGCCG CGttcgCGCG GCtatctgtt TTTTTTtaAG
      481 CTGTCACCGG ATGTGCTTTC CGGTCTGATG AGTCCGTGAG GACGAAACAG CCTCCCAGGA
      541 TACATAGATT ACCACAACTC CGAGCCCTTC CACCctgaaa ggaggaacta tatccggatt
      601 ggcgaatggg nnnnnnnnnn nnnnnnnnnn nnnnnnnnnn nnnnnnnnnn nnnnnnnnnn
      661 nnnnnnnnnn nnnnnnnnnn nnnnnnnnnn nnnnnnnnnn nnnnnnnnnn nnnnnnnnnn
      721 nnnnnnnnnn nnnncnnnnn nnnnnnnnnn nnnnnnnnnn nnnnnnnnnn nnnnnnnnnn
      781 nnnnnnnnnn nnnnnnnnnn nnnnnnnnnn nnnnnnnnnn nnnnnnannn nnnnnnnnnn
      841 nnnnnnnnnn nnnnnnnnnn nnnnnnnnnn nnnnnncctt tgacgttgga gtccacgttc
      901 tttaatagtg gactcttgtt ccaaactgga acaacactca accctatctc ggtctattct
      961 tttgatttat aagggatttt gccgatttcg gcctattggt taaaaaatga gctgatttaa
     1021 caaaaattta acgcgaattt taacaaaata ttaacgttta caatttctgg cggcacgatg
     1081 gcatgagatt atcaaaaagg atcttcacct agatcctttt aaattaaaaa tgaagtttta
     1141 aatcaatcta aagtatatat gagtaaactt ggtctgacag ttaccaatgc ttaatcagtg
     1201 aggcacctat ctcagcgatc tgtctatttc gttcatccat agttgcctga ctccccgtcg
     1261 tgtagataac tacgatacgg gagggcttac catctggccc cagtgctgca atgataccgc
     1321 gagacccacg ctcaccggct ccagatttat cagcaataaa ccagccagcc ggaagggccg
     1381 agcgcagaag tggtcctgca actttatccg cctccatcca gtctattaat tgttgccggg
     1441 aagctagagt aagtagttcg ccagttaata gtttgcgcaa cgttgttgcc attgctacag
     1501 gcatcgtggt gtcacgctcg tcgtttggta tggcttcatt cagctccggt tcccaacgat
     1561 caaggcgagt tacatgatcc cccatgttgt gcaaaaaagc ggttagctcc ttcggtcctc
     1621 cgatcgttgt cagaagtaag ttggccgcag tgttatcact catggttatg gcagcactgc
     1681 ataattctct tactgtcatg ccatccgtaa gatgcttttc tgtgactggt gagtactcaa
     1741 ccaagtcatt ctgagaatag tgtatgcggc gaccgagttg ctcttgcccg gcgtcaatac
     1801 gggataatac cgcgccacat agcagaactt taaaagtgct catcattgga aaacgttctt
     1861 cggggcgaaa actctcaagg atcttaccgc tgttgagatc cagttcgatg taacccactc
     1921 gtgcacccaa ctgatcttca gcatctttta ctttcaccag cgtttctggg tgagcaaaaa
     1981 caggaaggca aaatgccgca aaaaagggaa taagggcgac acggaaatgt tgaatactca
     2041 tactcttcct ttttcaatca tgattgaagc atttatcagg gttattgtct catgagcgga
     2101 tacatatttg aatgtattta gaaaaataaa caaataggtc atgaccaaaa tcccttaacg
     2161 tgagttttcg ttccactgag cgtcagaccc cgtagaaaag atcaaaggat cttcttgaga
     2221 tccttttttt ctgcgcgtaa tctgctgctt gcaaacaaaa aaaccaccgc taccagcggt
     2281 ggtttgtttg ccggatcaag agctaccaac tctttttccg aaggtaactg gcttcagcag
     2341 agcgcagata ccaaatactg tccttctagt gtagccgtag ttaggccacc acttcaagaa
     2401 ctctgtagca ccgcctacat acctcgctct gctaatcctg ttaccagtgg ctgctgccag
     2461 tggcgataag tcgtgtctta ccgggttgga ctcaagacga tagttaccgg ataaggcgca
     2521 gcggtcgggc tgaacggggg gttcgtgcac acagcccagc ttggagcgaa cgacctacac
     2581 cgaactgaga tacctacagc gtgagctatg agaaagcgcc acgcttcccg aagggagaaa
     2641 ggcggacagg tatccggtaa gcggcagggt cggaacagga gagcgcacga gggagcttcc
     2701 agggggaaac gcctggtatc tttatagtcc tgtcgggttt cgccacctct gacttgagcg
     2761 tcgatttttg tgatgctcgt caggggggcg gagcctatgg aaaaacgcca gcaacgcggc
     2821 ctttttacgg ttcctggcct tttgctggcc ttttgctcac atgttctttc ctgcgttatc
     2881 ccctgattct gtggataacc gtattaccgc ctttgagtga gctgataccg ctcgccgcag
     2941 ccgaacgacc gagcgcagcg agtcagtgag cgaggaagcg gaagagcgcc tgatgcggta
     3001 ttttctcctt acgcatctgt gcggtatttc acaccgcata tatggtgcac tctcagtaca
     3061 atctgctctg atgccgcata gttaagccag tatacactcc gctatcgcta cgtgactggg
     3121 tcatggctgc gccccgacac ccgccaacac ccgctgacgc gccctgacgg gcttgtctgc
     3181 tcccggcatc cgcttacaga caagctgtga ccgtctccgg gagctgcatg tgtcagaggt
     3241 tttcaccgtc atcaccgaaa cgcgcgaggc agctgcggta aagctcatca gcgtggtcgt
     3301 gaagcgattc acagatgtct gcctgttcat ccgcgtccag ctcgttgagt ttctccagaa
     3361 gcgttaatgt ctggcttctg ataaagcggg ccatgttaag ggcggttttt tcctgtttgg
     3421 tcactgatgc ctccgtgtaa gggggatttc tgttcatggg ggtaatgata ccgatgaaac
     3481 gagagaggat gctcacgata cgggttactg atgatgaaca tgcccggtta ctggaacgtt
     3541 gtgagggtaa acaactggcg gtatggatgc ggcgggacca gagaaaaatc actcagggtc
     3601 aatgccagcg cttcgttaat acagatgtag gtgttccaca gggtagccag cagcatcctg
     3661 cgatgcagat ccggaacata atggtgcagg gcgctgactt ccgcgtttcc agactttacg
     3721 aaacacggaa accgaagacc attcatgttg ttgctcaggt cgcagacgtt ttgcagcagc
     3781 agtcgcttca cgttcgctcg cgtatcggtg attcattctg ctaaccagta aggcaacccc
     3841 gccagcctag ccgggtcctc aacgacagga gcacgatcat gctagtcatg ccccgcgccc
     3901 accggaagga gctgactggg ttgaaggctc tcaagggcat cggtcgagat cccggtgcct
     3961 aatgagtgag ctaacttaca ttaattgcgt tgcgctcact gcccgctttc cagtcgggaa
     4021 acctgtcgtg ccagctgcat taatgaatcg gccaacgcgc ggggagaggc ggtttgcgta
     4081 ttgggcgcca gggtggtttt tcttttcacc agtgagacgg gcaacagctg attgcccttc
     4141 accgcctggc cctgagagag ttgcagcaag cggtccacgc tggtttgccc cagcaggcga
     4201 aaatcctgtt tgatggtggt taacggcggg atataacatg agctgtcttc ggtatcgtcg
     4261 tatcccacta ccgagatgtc cgcaccaacg cgcagcccgg actcggtaat ggcgcgcatt
     4321 gcgcccagcg ccatctgatc gttggcaacc agcatcgcag tgggaacgat gccctcattc
     4381 agcatttgca tggtttgttg aaaaccggac atggcactcc agtcgccttc ccgttccgct
     4441 atcggctgaa tttgattgcg agtgagatat ttatgccagc cagccagacg cagacgcgcc
     4501 gagacagaac ttaatgggcc cgctaacagc gcgatttgct ggtgacccaa tgcgaccaga
     4561 tgctccacgc ccagtcgcgt accgtcttca tgggagaaaa taatactgtt gatgggtgtc
     4621 tggtcagaga catcaagaaa taacgccgga acattagtgc aggcagcttc cacagcaatg
     4681 gcatcctggt catccagcgg atagttaatg atcagcccac tgacgcgttg cgcgagaaga
     4741 ttgtgcaccg ccgctttaca ggcttcgacg ccgcttcgtt ctaccatcga caccaccacg
     4801 ctggcaccca gttgatcggc gcgagattta atcgccgcga caatttgcga cggcgcgtgc
     4861 agggccagac tggaggtggc aacgccaatc agcaacgact gtttgcccgc cagttgttgt
     4921 gccacgcggt tgggaatgta attcagctcc gccatcgccg cttccacttt ttcccgcgtt
     4981 ttcgcagaaa cgtggctggc ctggttcacc acgcgggaaa cggtctgata agagacaccg
     5041 gcatactctg cgacatcgta taacgttact ggtttcacat tcaccaccct gaattgactc
     5101 tcttccgggc gctatcatgc cataccgcga aaggttttgc gccattcgat ggtgtccggg
     5161 atctcgacgc tctccctt
//
