# Supplementary material for: Genetically encoded RNA strand exchange circuits for programmable protein expression and computation in cells
Source: bioRxiv preprint, doi:10.1101/2025.09.24.678369, version 1 (2025-09-24)
Supplement: Plasmid GenBank files [file 678369_file04.zip › Supplementary File 2/pET - (IN_11) Iv4 T7t.gb]

LOCUS       pET_-_(IN_11)_I{v4}_[], 5056 bp ds-DNA     circular     21-SEP-2025
DEFINITION  .
KEYWORDS    "accession:addgene_vdb_2659"
COMMENT     Imported from database: AddGene Entry: pETDuet-1 URL:
            https://www.addgene.org/browse/sequence/2659/giraffe-analyze_vdb/
            GENERAL Analyze: Sequence Bacterial Resistance: Ampicillin Catalog
            Number: 71146 Cloning Method: Unknown Constitutive: Unspecified
            Notes: pETDuet-1 is designed for the coexpression of two target
            genes. pETDuet-1 carries the pBR322-derived ColE1 replicon, lacI
            gene and ampicillin resistance gene. Plasmid Type: Bacterial
            Expression, coexpression Promotor: T7 Size: 5420 Source/Vendor: EMD
            Biosciences Stable: Unspecified Viral/Non-Viral: Nonviral
FEATURES             Location/Qualifiers
     misc_feature    1..40
                     /label="U1"
                     /ApEinfo_revcolor="#ff9ccd"
                     /ApEinfo_fwdcolor="#ff9ccd"
                     /note="GA homology domain"
     misc_feature    44..60
                     /label="T7 promoter"
                     /ApEinfo_revcolor="#9eafd2"
                     /ApEinfo_fwdcolor="#9eafd2"
     misc_feature    61..76
                     /label="5hp"
                     /ApEinfo_revcolor="#9eafd2"
                     /ApEinfo_fwdcolor="#9eafd2"
     misc_feature    94..138
                     /label="T7t"
                     /ApEinfo_revcolor="#d6b295"
                     /ApEinfo_fwdcolor="#d6b295"
     misc_feature    139..178
                     /label="Ux"
                     /ApEinfo_revcolor="#ffef86"
                     /ApEinfo_fwdcolor="#ffef86"
                     /note="GA homology domain"
     primer          179..206
                     /label="pET_BB_ds_fwd"
                     /note="sequence: ctgaaaggaggaactatatccggattgg"
                     /ApEinfo_revcolor="#b1ff67"
                     /ApEinfo_fwdcolor="#b1ff67"
     primer          complement(208..227)
                     /label="pET_seq_rev"
                     /note="sequence: ctacagggcgcgtcccattc"
                     /ApEinfo_revcolor="#ff9ccd"
                     /ApEinfo_fwdcolor="#ff9ccd"
     gene            complement(785..1645)
                     /label="Ampicillin"
                     /ApEinfo_revcolor="#f58a5e"
                     /ApEinfo_fwdcolor="#f58a5e"
     primer          complement(788..816)
                     /label="pET_ampR_rev"
                     /note="sequence: agataggtgcctcactgattaagcattgg"
                     /ApEinfo_revcolor="#d6b295"
                     /ApEinfo_fwdcolor="#d6b295"
     promoter        complement(1688..1716)
                     /label="AmpR_promoter"
                     /ApEinfo_revcolor="#84b0dc"
                     /ApEinfo_fwdcolor="#84b0dc"
     origin          1803..2422
                     /label="pBR322_origin"
                     /ApEinfo_revcolor="#75c6a9"
                     /ApEinfo_fwdcolor="#75c6a9"
     primer          2821..2843
                     /label="pGEX_3_primer"
                     /ApEinfo_revcolor="#ff9ccd"
                     /ApEinfo_fwdcolor="#ff9ccd"
     feature         complement(2837..3028)
                     /label="ROP"
                     /ApEinfo_revcolor="#c7b0e3"
                     /ApEinfo_fwdcolor="#c7b0e3"
     regulatory      complement(3600..4691)
                     /label="lacI"
                     /ApEinfo_revcolor="#c6c9d1"
                     /ApEinfo_fwdcolor="#c6c9d1"
     gene            complement(4783..5034)
                     /label="tet (887 - 636)"
                     /ApEinfo_revcolor="#d59687"
                     /ApEinfo_fwdcolor="#d59687"
     primer          4966..4985
                     /label="pBRrevBam_primer"
                     /ApEinfo_revcolor="#84b0dc"
                     /ApEinfo_fwdcolor="#84b0dc"
     primer          4987..5004
                     /label="pET_seq_fwd"
                     /note="sequence: gccagcaaccgcacctgt"
                     /ApEinfo_revcolor="#b1ff67"
                     /ApEinfo_fwdcolor="#b1ff67"
     primer          complement(5036..30)
                     /label="pET_BB_rev_ga4"
                     /note="sequence: GACAGTTAGCCCAGAGCAGCGTTAGACTTCatcgatctcgatcctctacgc"
                     /ApEinfo_revcolor="#b4abac"
                     /ApEinfo_fwdcolor="#b4abac"
ORIGIN
        1 CATTACTCGC ATCCATTCTC AGGCTGTCTC GTCTCGTCTC TTCTAATACG ACTCACTATA
       61 GGGAGATTCG TCTCCCAACC ACTAAACAAT CCTCTATAAC CCCTTGGGGC CTCTAAACGG
      121 GTCTTGAGGG GTTTTTTGCC AGGATACATA GATTACCACA ACTCCGAGCC CTTCCACCct
      181 gaaaggagga actatatccg gattggcgaa tgggnnnnnn nnnnnnnnnn nnnnnnnnnn
      241 nnnnnnnnnn nnnnnnnnnn nnnnnnnnnn nnnnnnnnnn nnnnnnnnnn nnnnnnnnnn
      301 nnnnnnnnnn nnnnnnnnnn nnnnnnnnnn nnnnnnnncn nnnnnnnnnn nnnnnnnnnn
      361 nnnnnnnnnn nnnnnnnnnn nnnnnnnnnn nnnnnnnnnn nnnnnnnnnn nnnnnnnnnn
      421 nnnnnnnnnn annnnnnnnn nnnnnnnnnn nnnnnnnnnn nnnnnnnnnn nnnnnnnnnn
      481 cctttgacgt tggagtccac gttctttaat agtggactct tgttccaaac tggaacaaca
      541 ctcaacccta tctcggtcta ttcttttgat ttataaggga ttttgccgat ttcggcctat
      601 tggttaaaaa atgagctgat ttaacaaaaa tttaacgcga attttaacaa aatattaacg
      661 tttacaattt ctggcggcac gatggcatga gattatcaaa aaggatcttc acctagatcc
      721 ttttaaatta aaaatgaagt tttaaatcaa tctaaagtat atatgagtaa acttggtctg
      781 acagttacca atgcttaatc agtgaggcac ctatctcagc gatctgtcta tttcgttcat
      841 ccatagttgc ctgactcccc gtcgtgtaga taactacgat acgggagggc ttaccatctg
      901 gccccagtgc tgcaatgata ccgcgagacc cacgctcacc ggctccagat ttatcagcaa
      961 taaaccagcc agccggaagg gccgagcgca gaagtggtcc tgcaacttta tccgcctcca
     1021 tccagtctat taattgttgc cgggaagcta gagtaagtag ttcgccagtt aatagtttgc
     1081 gcaacgttgt tgccattgct acaggcatcg tggtgtcacg ctcgtcgttt ggtatggctt
     1141 cattcagctc cggttcccaa cgatcaaggc gagttacatg atcccccatg ttgtgcaaaa
     1201 aagcggttag ctccttcggt cctccgatcg ttgtcagaag taagttggcc gcagtgttat
     1261 cactcatggt tatggcagca ctgcataatt ctcttactgt catgccatcc gtaagatgct
     1321 tttctgtgac tggtgagtac tcaaccaagt cattctgaga atagtgtatg cggcgaccga
     1381 gttgctcttg cccggcgtca atacgggata ataccgcgcc acatagcaga actttaaaag
     1441 tgctcatcat tggaaaacgt tcttcggggc gaaaactctc aaggatctta ccgctgttga
     1501 gatccagttc gatgtaaccc actcgtgcac ccaactgatc ttcagcatct tttactttca
     1561 ccagcgtttc tgggtgagca aaaacaggaa ggcaaaatgc cgcaaaaaag ggaataaggg
     1621 cgacacggaa atgttgaata ctcatactct tcctttttca atcatgattg aagcatttat
     1681 cagggttatt gtctcatgag cggatacata tttgaatgta tttagaaaaa taaacaaata
     1741 ggtcatgacc aaaatccctt aacgtgagtt ttcgttccac tgagcgtcag accccgtaga
     1801 aaagatcaaa ggatcttctt gagatccttt ttttctgcgc gtaatctgct gcttgcaaac
     1861 aaaaaaacca ccgctaccag cggtggtttg tttgccggat caagagctac caactctttt
     1921 tccgaaggta actggcttca gcagagcgca gataccaaat actgtccttc tagtgtagcc
     1981 gtagttaggc caccacttca agaactctgt agcaccgcct acatacctcg ctctgctaat
     2041 cctgttacca gtggctgctg ccagtggcga taagtcgtgt cttaccgggt tggactcaag
     2101 acgatagtta ccggataagg cgcagcggtc gggctgaacg gggggttcgt gcacacagcc
     2161 cagcttggag cgaacgacct acaccgaact gagataccta cagcgtgagc tatgagaaag
     2221 cgccacgctt cccgaaggga gaaaggcgga caggtatccg gtaagcggca gggtcggaac
     2281 aggagagcgc acgagggagc ttccaggggg aaacgcctgg tatctttata gtcctgtcgg
     2341 gtttcgccac ctctgacttg agcgtcgatt tttgtgatgc tcgtcagggg ggcggagcct
     2401 atggaaaaac gccagcaacg cggccttttt acggttcctg gccttttgct ggccttttgc
     2461 tcacatgttc tttcctgcgt tatcccctga ttctgtggat aaccgtatta ccgcctttga
     2521 gtgagctgat accgctcgcc gcagccgaac gaccgagcgc agcgagtcag tgagcgagga
     2581 agcggaagag cgcctgatgc ggtattttct ccttacgcat ctgtgcggta tttcacaccg
     2641 catatatggt gcactctcag tacaatctgc tctgatgccg catagttaag ccagtataca
     2701 ctccgctatc gctacgtgac tgggtcatgg ctgcgccccg acacccgcca acacccgctg
     2761 acgcgccctg acgggcttgt ctgctcccgg catccgctta cagacaagct gtgaccgtct
     2821 ccgggagctg catgtgtcag aggttttcac cgtcatcacc gaaacgcgcg aggcagctgc
     2881 ggtaaagctc atcagcgtgg tcgtgaagcg attcacagat gtctgcctgt tcatccgcgt
     2941 ccagctcgtt gagtttctcc agaagcgtta atgtctggct tctgataaag cgggccatgt
     3001 taagggcggt tttttcctgt ttggtcactg atgcctccgt gtaaggggga tttctgttca
     3061 tgggggtaat gataccgatg aaacgagaga ggatgctcac gatacgggtt actgatgatg
     3121 aacatgcccg gttactggaa cgttgtgagg gtaaacaact ggcggtatgg atgcggcggg
     3181 accagagaaa aatcactcag ggtcaatgcc agcgcttcgt taatacagat gtaggtgttc
     3241 cacagggtag ccagcagcat cctgcgatgc agatccggaa cataatggtg cagggcgctg
     3301 acttccgcgt ttccagactt tacgaaacac ggaaaccgaa gaccattcat gttgttgctc
     3361 aggtcgcaga cgttttgcag cagcagtcgc ttcacgttcg ctcgcgtatc ggtgattcat
     3421 tctgctaacc agtaaggcaa ccccgccagc ctagccgggt cctcaacgac aggagcacga
     3481 tcatgctagt catgccccgc gcccaccgga aggagctgac tgggttgaag gctctcaagg
     3541 gcatcggtcg agatcccggt gcctaatgag tgagctaact tacattaatt gcgttgcgct
     3601 cactgcccgc tttccagtcg ggaaacctgt cgtgccagct gcattaatga atcggccaac
     3661 gcgcggggag aggcggtttg cgtattgggc gccagggtgg tttttctttt caccagtgag
     3721 acgggcaaca gctgattgcc cttcaccgcc tggccctgag agagttgcag caagcggtcc
     3781 acgctggttt gccccagcag gcgaaaatcc tgtttgatgg tggttaacgg cgggatataa
     3841 catgagctgt cttcggtatc gtcgtatccc actaccgaga tgtccgcacc aacgcgcagc
     3901 ccggactcgg taatggcgcg cattgcgccc agcgccatct gatcgttggc aaccagcatc
     3961 gcagtgggaa cgatgccctc attcagcatt tgcatggttt gttgaaaacc ggacatggca
     4021 ctccagtcgc cttcccgttc cgctatcggc tgaatttgat tgcgagtgag atatttatgc
     4081 cagccagcca gacgcagacg cgccgagaca gaacttaatg ggcccgctaa cagcgcgatt
     4141 tgctggtgac ccaatgcgac cagatgctcc acgcccagtc gcgtaccgtc ttcatgggag
     4201 aaaataatac tgttgatggg tgtctggtca gagacatcaa gaaataacgc cggaacatta
     4261 gtgcaggcag cttccacagc aatggcatcc tggtcatcca gcggatagtt aatgatcagc
     4321 ccactgacgc gttgcgcgag aagattgtgc accgccgctt tacaggcttc gacgccgctt
     4381 cgttctacca tcgacaccac cacgctggca cccagttgat cggcgcgaga tttaatcgcc
     4441 gcgacaattt gcgacggcgc gtgcagggcc agactggagg tggcaacgcc aatcagcaac
     4501 gactgtttgc ccgccagttg ttgtgccacg cggttgggaa tgtaattcag ctccgccatc
     4561 gccgcttcca ctttttcccg cgttttcgca gaaacgtggc tggcctggtt caccacgcgg
     4621 gaaacggtct gataagagac accggcatac tctgcgacat cgtataacgt tactggtttc
     4681 acattcacca ccctgaattg actctcttcc gggcgctatc atgccatacc gcgaaaggtt
     4741 ttgcgccatt cgatggtgtc cgggatctcg acgctctccc ttatgcgact cctgcattag
     4801 gaagcagccc agtagtaggt tgaggccgtt gagcaccgcc gccgcaagga atggtgcatg
     4861 caaggagatg gcgcccaaca gtcccccggc cacggggcct gccaccatac ccacgccgaa
     4921 acaagcgctc atgagcccga agtggcgagc ccgatcttcc ccatcggtga tgtcggcgat
     4981 ataggcgcca gcaaccgcac ctgtggcgcc ggtgatgccg gccacgatgc gtccggcgta
     5041 gaggatcgag atcgat
//
