# Supplementary material for: Genetically encoded RNA strand exchange circuits for programmable protein expression and computation in cells
Source: bioRxiv preprint, doi:10.1101/2025.09.24.678369, version 1 (2025-09-24)
Supplement: Plasmid GenBank files [file 678369_file04.zip › Supplementary File 2/pET - (IN_13) Iv5 T7t.gb]

LOCUS       pET_-_(IN_13)_I{v5}_[], 5056 bp ds-DNA     circular     21-SEP-2025
DEFINITION  .
KEYWORDS    "accession:addgene_vdb_2659"
COMMENT     Imported from database: AddGene Entry: pETDuet-1 URL:
            https://www.addgene.org/browse/sequence/2659/giraffe-analyze_vdb/
            GENERAL Analyze: Sequence Bacterial Resistance: Ampicillin Catalog
            Number: 71146 Cloning Method: Unknown Constitutive: Unspecified
            Notes: pETDuet-1 is designed for the coexpression of two target
            genes. pETDuet-1 carries the pBR322-derived ColE1 replicon, lacI
            gene and ampicillin resistance gene. Plasmid Type: Bacterial
            Expression, coexpression Promotor: T7 Size: 5420 Source/Vendor: EMD
            Biosciences Stable: Unspecified Viral/Non-Viral: Nonviral
FEATURES             Location/Qualifiers
     regulatory      complement(405..1496)
                     /label="lacI"
                     /ApEinfo_revcolor="#c6c9d1"
                     /ApEinfo_fwdcolor="#c6c9d1"
     gene            complement(1588..1839)
                     /label="tet (887 - 636)"
                     /ApEinfo_revcolor="#d59687"
                     /ApEinfo_fwdcolor="#d59687"
     primer          1771..1790
                     /label="pBRrevBam_primer"
                     /ApEinfo_revcolor="#84b0dc"
                     /ApEinfo_fwdcolor="#84b0dc"
     primer          1792..1809
                     /label="pET_seq_fwd"
                     /note="sequence: gccagcaaccgcacctgt"
                     /ApEinfo_revcolor="#b1ff67"
                     /ApEinfo_fwdcolor="#b1ff67"
     primer          complement(1841..1891)
                     /label="pET_BB_rev_ga4"
                     /note="sequence: GACAGTTAGCCCAGAGCAGCGTTAGACTTCatcgatctcgatcctctacgc"
                     /ApEinfo_revcolor="#b4abac"
                     /ApEinfo_fwdcolor="#b4abac"
     misc_feature    1862..1901
                     /label="U1"
                     /ApEinfo_revcolor="#ff9ccd"
                     /ApEinfo_fwdcolor="#ff9ccd"
                     /note="GA homology domain"
     misc_feature    1905..1921
                     /label="T7 promoter"
                     /ApEinfo_revcolor="#d6b295"
                     /ApEinfo_fwdcolor="#d6b295"
     misc_feature    1955..1999
                     /label="T7 terminator"
                     /ApEinfo_revcolor="#f58a5e"
                     /ApEinfo_fwdcolor="#f58a5e"
     misc_feature    2000..2039
                     /label="Ux"
                     /ApEinfo_revcolor="#ffef86"
                     /ApEinfo_fwdcolor="#ffef86"
                     /note="GA homology domain"
     primer          2040..2067
                     /label="pET_BB_ds_fwd"
                     /note="sequence: ctgaaaggaggaactatatccggattgg"
                     /ApEinfo_revcolor="#b1ff67"
                     /ApEinfo_fwdcolor="#b1ff67"
     primer          complement(2069..2088)
                     /label="pET_seq_rev"
                     /note="sequence: ctacagggcgcgtcccattc"
                     /ApEinfo_revcolor="#ff9ccd"
                     /ApEinfo_fwdcolor="#ff9ccd"
     gene            complement(2646..3506)
                     /label="Ampicillin"
                     /ApEinfo_revcolor="#f58a5e"
                     /ApEinfo_fwdcolor="#f58a5e"
     primer          complement(2649..2677)
                     /label="pET_ampR_rev"
                     /note="sequence: agataggtgcctcactgattaagcattgg"
                     /ApEinfo_revcolor="#d6b295"
                     /ApEinfo_fwdcolor="#d6b295"
     promoter        complement(3549..3577)
                     /label="AmpR_promoter"
                     /ApEinfo_revcolor="#84b0dc"
                     /ApEinfo_fwdcolor="#84b0dc"
     origin          3664..4283
                     /label="pBR322_origin"
                     /ApEinfo_revcolor="#75c6a9"
                     /ApEinfo_fwdcolor="#75c6a9"
     primer          4682..4704
                     /label="pGEX_3_primer"
                     /ApEinfo_revcolor="#ff9ccd"
                     /ApEinfo_fwdcolor="#ff9ccd"
     feature         complement(4698..4889)
                     /label="ROP"
                     /ApEinfo_revcolor="#c7b0e3"
                     /ApEinfo_fwdcolor="#c7b0e3"
ORIGIN
        1 ctcagggtca atgccagcgc ttcgttaata cagatgtagg tgttccacag ggtagccagc
       61 agcatcctgc gatgcagatc cggaacataa tggtgcaggg cgctgacttc cgcgtttcca
      121 gactttacga aacacggaaa ccgaagacca ttcatgttgt tgctcaggtc gcagacgttt
      181 tgcagcagca gtcgcttcac gttcgctcgc gtatcggtga ttcattctgc taaccagtaa
      241 ggcaaccccg ccagcctagc cgggtcctca acgacaggag cacgatcatg ctagtcatgc
      301 cccgcgccca ccggaaggag ctgactgggt tgaaggctct caagggcatc ggtcgagatc
      361 ccggtgccta atgagtgagc taacttacat taattgcgtt gcgctcactg cccgctttcc
      421 agtcgggaaa cctgtcgtgc cagctgcatt aatgaatcgg ccaacgcgcg gggagaggcg
      481 gtttgcgtat tgggcgccag ggtggttttt cttttcacca gtgagacggg caacagctga
      541 ttgcccttca ccgcctggcc ctgagagagt tgcagcaagc ggtccacgct ggtttgcccc
      601 agcaggcgaa aatcctgttt gatggtggtt aacggcggga tataacatga gctgtcttcg
      661 gtatcgtcgt atcccactac cgagatgtcc gcaccaacgc gcagcccgga ctcggtaatg
      721 gcgcgcattg cgcccagcgc catctgatcg ttggcaacca gcatcgcagt gggaacgatg
      781 ccctcattca gcatttgcat ggtttgttga aaaccggaca tggcactcca gtcgccttcc
      841 cgttccgcta tcggctgaat ttgattgcga gtgagatatt tatgccagcc agccagacgc
      901 agacgcgccg agacagaact taatgggccc gctaacagcg cgatttgctg gtgacccaat
      961 gcgaccagat gctccacgcc cagtcgcgta ccgtcttcat gggagaaaat aatactgttg
     1021 atgggtgtct ggtcagagac atcaagaaat aacgccggaa cattagtgca ggcagcttcc
     1081 acagcaatgg catcctggtc atccagcgga tagttaatga tcagcccact gacgcgttgc
     1141 gcgagaagat tgtgcaccgc cgctttacag gcttcgacgc cgcttcgttc taccatcgac
     1201 accaccacgc tggcacccag ttgatcggcg cgagatttaa tcgccgcgac aatttgcgac
     1261 ggcgcgtgca gggccagact ggaggtggca acgccaatca gcaacgactg tttgcccgcc
     1321 agttgttgtg ccacgcggtt gggaatgtaa ttcagctccg ccatcgccgc ttccactttt
     1381 tcccgcgttt tcgcagaaac gtggctggcc tggttcacca cgcgggaaac ggtctgataa
     1441 gagacaccgg catactctgc gacatcgtat aacgttactg gtttcacatt caccaccctg
     1501 aattgactct cttccgggcg ctatcatgcc ataccgcgaa aggttttgcg ccattcgatg
     1561 gtgtccggga tctcgacgct ctcccttatg cgactcctgc attaggaagc agcccagtag
     1621 taggttgagg ccgttgagca ccgccgccgc aaggaatggt gcatgcaagg agatggcgcc
     1681 caacagtccc ccggccacgg ggcctgccac catacccacg ccgaaacaag cgctcatgag
     1741 cccgaagtgg cgagcccgat cttccccatc ggtgatgtcg gcgatatagg cgccagcaac
     1801 cgcacctgtg gcgccggtga tgccggccac gatgcgtccg gcgtagagga tcgagatcga
     1861 tCATTACTCG CATCCATTCT CAGGCTGTCT CGTCTCGTCT CTTCTAATAC GACTCACTAT
     1921 AGGGAGATTC GTCTCCCTAC CATACTACAA TCCTCTATAA CCCCTTGGGG CCTCTAAACG
     1981 GGTCTTGAGG GGTTTTTTGC CAGGATACAT AGATTACCAC AACTCCGAGC CCTTCCACCc
     2041 tgaaaggagg aactatatcc ggattggcga atgggnnnnn nnnnnnnnnn nnnnnnnnnn
     2101 nnnnnnnnnn nnnnnnnnnn nnnnnnnnnn nnnnnnnnnn nnnnnnnnnn nnnnnnnnnn
     2161 nnnnnnnnnn nnnnnnnnnn nnnnnnnnnn nnnnnnnnnc nnnnnnnnnn nnnnnnnnnn
     2221 nnnnnnnnnn nnnnnnnnnn nnnnnnnnnn nnnnnnnnnn nnnnnnnnnn nnnnnnnnnn
     2281 nnnnnnnnnn nannnnnnnn nnnnnnnnnn nnnnnnnnnn nnnnnnnnnn nnnnnnnnnn
     2341 ncctttgacg ttggagtcca cgttctttaa tagtggactc ttgttccaaa ctggaacaac
     2401 actcaaccct atctcggtct attcttttga tttataaggg attttgccga tttcggccta
     2461 ttggttaaaa aatgagctga tttaacaaaa atttaacgcg aattttaaca aaatattaac
     2521 gtttacaatt tctggcggca cgatggcatg agattatcaa aaaggatctt cacctagatc
     2581 cttttaaatt aaaaatgaag ttttaaatca atctaaagta tatatgagta aacttggtct
     2641 gacagttacc aatgcttaat cagtgaggca cctatctcag cgatctgtct atttcgttca
     2701 tccatagttg cctgactccc cgtcgtgtag ataactacga tacgggaggg cttaccatct
     2761 ggccccagtg ctgcaatgat accgcgagac ccacgctcac cggctccaga tttatcagca
     2821 ataaaccagc cagccggaag ggccgagcgc agaagtggtc ctgcaacttt atccgcctcc
     2881 atccagtcta ttaattgttg ccgggaagct agagtaagta gttcgccagt taatagtttg
     2941 cgcaacgttg ttgccattgc tacaggcatc gtggtgtcac gctcgtcgtt tggtatggct
     3001 tcattcagct ccggttccca acgatcaagg cgagttacat gatcccccat gttgtgcaaa
     3061 aaagcggtta gctccttcgg tcctccgatc gttgtcagaa gtaagttggc cgcagtgtta
     3121 tcactcatgg ttatggcagc actgcataat tctcttactg tcatgccatc cgtaagatgc
     3181 ttttctgtga ctggtgagta ctcaaccaag tcattctgag aatagtgtat gcggcgaccg
     3241 agttgctctt gcccggcgtc aatacgggat aataccgcgc cacatagcag aactttaaaa
     3301 gtgctcatca ttggaaaacg ttcttcgggg cgaaaactct caaggatctt accgctgttg
     3361 agatccagtt cgatgtaacc cactcgtgca cccaactgat cttcagcatc ttttactttc
     3421 accagcgttt ctgggtgagc aaaaacagga aggcaaaatg ccgcaaaaaa gggaataagg
     3481 gcgacacgga aatgttgaat actcatactc ttcctttttc aatcatgatt gaagcattta
     3541 tcagggttat tgtctcatga gcggatacat atttgaatgt atttagaaaa ataaacaaat
     3601 aggtcatgac caaaatccct taacgtgagt tttcgttcca ctgagcgtca gaccccgtag
     3661 aaaagatcaa aggatcttct tgagatcctt tttttctgcg cgtaatctgc tgcttgcaaa
     3721 caaaaaaacc accgctacca gcggtggttt gtttgccgga tcaagagcta ccaactcttt
     3781 ttccgaaggt aactggcttc agcagagcgc agataccaaa tactgtcctt ctagtgtagc
     3841 cgtagttagg ccaccacttc aagaactctg tagcaccgcc tacatacctc gctctgctaa
     3901 tcctgttacc agtggctgct gccagtggcg ataagtcgtg tcttaccggg ttggactcaa
     3961 gacgatagtt accggataag gcgcagcggt cgggctgaac ggggggttcg tgcacacagc
     4021 ccagcttgga gcgaacgacc tacaccgaac tgagatacct acagcgtgag ctatgagaaa
     4081 gcgccacgct tcccgaaggg agaaaggcgg acaggtatcc ggtaagcggc agggtcggaa
     4141 caggagagcg cacgagggag cttccagggg gaaacgcctg gtatctttat agtcctgtcg
     4201 ggtttcgcca cctctgactt gagcgtcgat ttttgtgatg ctcgtcaggg gggcggagcc
     4261 tatggaaaaa cgccagcaac gcggcctttt tacggttcct ggccttttgc tggccttttg
     4321 ctcacatgtt ctttcctgcg ttatcccctg attctgtgga taaccgtatt accgcctttg
     4381 agtgagctga taccgctcgc cgcagccgaa cgaccgagcg cagcgagtca gtgagcgagg
     4441 aagcggaaga gcgcctgatg cggtattttc tccttacgca tctgtgcggt atttcacacc
     4501 gcatatatgg tgcactctca gtacaatctg ctctgatgcc gcatagttaa gccagtatac
     4561 actccgctat cgctacgtga ctgggtcatg gctgcgcccc gacacccgcc aacacccgct
     4621 gacgcgccct gacgggcttg tctgctcccg gcatccgctt acagacaagc tgtgaccgtc
     4681 tccgggagct gcatgtgtca gaggttttca ccgtcatcac cgaaacgcgc gaggcagctg
     4741 cggtaaagct catcagcgtg gtcgtgaagc gattcacaga tgtctgcctg ttcatccgcg
     4801 tccagctcgt tgagtttctc cagaagcgtt aatgtctggc ttctgataaa gcgggccatg
     4861 ttaagggcgg ttttttcctg tttggtcact gatgcctccg tgtaaggggg atttctgttc
     4921 atgggggtaa tgataccgat gaaacgagag aggatgctca cgatacgggt tactgatgat
     4981 gaacatgccc ggttactgga acgttgtgag ggtaaacaac tggcggtatg gatgcggcgg
     5041 gaccagagaa aaatca
//
