# Supplementary material for: Genetically encoded RNA strand exchange circuits for programmable protein expression and computation in cells
Source: bioRxiv preprint, doi:10.1101/2025.09.24.678369, version 1 (2025-09-24)
Supplement: Plasmid GenBank files [file 678369_file04.zip › Supplementary File 2/pET - (IN_1_3 T7t) Iu3d d20 T7t.gb]

LOCUS       pET_-_(IN_1_3_T7t)_I{u3 5025 bp ds-DNA     circular     21-SEP-2025
DEFINITION  .
KEYWORDS    "accession:addgene_vdb_2659"
COMMENT     Imported from database: AddGene Entry: pETDuet-1 URL:
            https://www.addgene.org/browse/sequence/2659/giraffe-analyze_vdb/
            GENERAL Analyze: Sequence Bacterial Resistance: Ampicillin Catalog
            Number: 71146 Cloning Method: Unknown Constitutive: Unspecified
            Notes: pETDuet-1 is designed for the coexpression of two target
            genes. pETDuet-1 carries the pBR322-derived ColE1 replicon, lacI
            gene and ampicillin resistance gene. Plasmid Type: Bacterial
            Expression, coexpression Promotor: T7 Size: 5420 Source/Vendor: EMD
            Biosciences Stable: Unspecified Viral/Non-Viral: Nonviral
FEATURES             Location/Qualifiers
     gene            complement(1..252)
                     /label="tet (887 - 636)"
                     /ApEinfo_revcolor="#d59687"
                     /ApEinfo_fwdcolor="#d59687"
     primer          184..203
                     /label="pBRrevBam_primer"
                     /ApEinfo_revcolor="#84b0dc"
                     /ApEinfo_fwdcolor="#84b0dc"
     primer          205..222
                     /label="pET_seq_fwd"
                     /note="sequence: gccagcaaccgcacctgt"
                     /ApEinfo_revcolor="#b1ff67"
                     /ApEinfo_fwdcolor="#b1ff67"
     primer          complement(254..304)
                     /label="pET_BB_rev_ga4"
                     /note="sequence: GACAGTTAGCCCAGAGCAGCGTTAGACTTCatcgatctcgatcctctacgc"
                     /ApEinfo_revcolor="#b4abac"
                     /ApEinfo_fwdcolor="#b4abac"
     misc_feature    308..324
                     /label="T7 promoter"
                     /ApEinfo_revcolor="#d6b295"
                     /ApEinfo_fwdcolor="#d6b295"
     misc_feature    377..421
                     /label="T7 terminator"
                     /ApEinfo_revcolor="#b4abac"
                     /ApEinfo_fwdcolor="#b4abac"
     primer          422..449
                     /label="pET_BB_ds_fwd"
                     /note="sequence: ctgaaaggaggaactatatccggattgg"
                     /ApEinfo_revcolor="#b1ff67"
                     /ApEinfo_fwdcolor="#b1ff67"
     primer          complement(451..470)
                     /label="pET_seq_rev"
                     /note="sequence: ctacagggcgcgtcccattc"
                     /ApEinfo_revcolor="#ff9ccd"
                     /ApEinfo_fwdcolor="#ff9ccd"
     gene            complement(1028..1888)
                     /label="Ampicillin"
                     /ApEinfo_revcolor="#f58a5e"
                     /ApEinfo_fwdcolor="#f58a5e"
     primer          complement(1031..1059)
                     /label="pET_ampR_rev"
                     /note="sequence: agataggtgcctcactgattaagcattgg"
                     /ApEinfo_revcolor="#d6b295"
                     /ApEinfo_fwdcolor="#d6b295"
     promoter        complement(1931..1959)
                     /label="AmpR_promoter"
                     /ApEinfo_revcolor="#84b0dc"
                     /ApEinfo_fwdcolor="#84b0dc"
     origin          2046..2665
                     /label="pBR322_origin"
                     /ApEinfo_revcolor="#75c6a9"
                     /ApEinfo_fwdcolor="#75c6a9"
     primer          3064..3086
                     /label="pGEX_3_primer"
                     /ApEinfo_revcolor="#ff9ccd"
                     /ApEinfo_fwdcolor="#ff9ccd"
     feature         complement(3080..3271)
                     /label="ROP"
                     /ApEinfo_revcolor="#c7b0e3"
                     /ApEinfo_fwdcolor="#c7b0e3"
     regulatory      complement(3843..4934)
                     /label="lacI"
                     /ApEinfo_revcolor="#c6c9d1"
                     /ApEinfo_fwdcolor="#c6c9d1"
ORIGIN
        1 atgcgactcc tgcattagga agcagcccag tagtaggttg aggccgttga gcaccgccgc
       61 cgcaaggaat ggtgcatgca aggagatggc gcccaacagt cccccggcca cggggcctgc
      121 caccataccc acgccgaaac aagcgctcat gagcccgaag tggcgagccc gatcttcccc
      181 atcggtgatg tcggcgatat aggcgccagc aaccgcacct gtggcgccgg tgatgccggc
      241 cacgatgcgt ccggcgtaga ggatcgagat cgatgaagtc taacgctgct ctgggctaac
      301 tgtcTTCTAA TACGACTCAC TATAGGGAGA TTCGTCTCCC AAATACTTAA TACAAAATAA
      361 CACATTCAAT ACATCAATAT AACCCCTTGG GGCCTCTAAA CGGGTCTTGA GGGGTTTTTT
      421 Gctgaaagga ggaactatat ccggattggc gaatgggnnn nnnnnnnnnn nnnnnnnnnn
      481 nnnnnnnnnn nnnnnnnnnn nnnnnnnnnn nnnnnnnnnn nnnnnnnnnn nnnnnnnnnn
      541 nnnnnnnnnn nnnnnnnnnn nnnnnnnnnn nnnnnnnnnn ncnnnnnnnn nnnnnnnnnn
      601 nnnnnnnnnn nnnnnnnnnn nnnnnnnnnn nnnnnnnnnn nnnnnnnnnn nnnnnnnnnn
      661 nnnnnnnnnn nnnannnnnn nnnnnnnnnn nnnnnnnnnn nnnnnnnnnn nnnnnnnnnn
      721 nnncctttga cgttggagtc cacgttcttt aatagtggac tcttgttcca aactggaaca
      781 acactcaacc ctatctcggt ctattctttt gatttataag ggattttgcc gatttcggcc
      841 tattggttaa aaaatgagct gatttaacaa aaatttaacg cgaattttaa caaaatatta
      901 acgtttacaa tttctggcgg cacgatggca tgagattatc aaaaaggatc ttcacctaga
      961 tccttttaaa ttaaaaatga agttttaaat caatctaaag tatatatgag taaacttggt
     1021 ctgacagtta ccaatgctta atcagtgagg cacctatctc agcgatctgt ctatttcgtt
     1081 catccatagt tgcctgactc cccgtcgtgt agataactac gatacgggag ggcttaccat
     1141 ctggccccag tgctgcaatg ataccgcgag acccacgctc accggctcca gatttatcag
     1201 caataaacca gccagccgga agggccgagc gcagaagtgg tcctgcaact ttatccgcct
     1261 ccatccagtc tattaattgt tgccgggaag ctagagtaag tagttcgcca gttaatagtt
     1321 tgcgcaacgt tgttgccatt gctacaggca tcgtggtgtc acgctcgtcg tttggtatgg
     1381 cttcattcag ctccggttcc caacgatcaa ggcgagttac atgatccccc atgttgtgca
     1441 aaaaagcggt tagctccttc ggtcctccga tcgttgtcag aagtaagttg gccgcagtgt
     1501 tatcactcat ggttatggca gcactgcata attctcttac tgtcatgcca tccgtaagat
     1561 gcttttctgt gactggtgag tactcaacca agtcattctg agaatagtgt atgcggcgac
     1621 cgagttgctc ttgcccggcg tcaatacggg ataataccgc gccacatagc agaactttaa
     1681 aagtgctcat cattggaaaa cgttcttcgg ggcgaaaact ctcaaggatc ttaccgctgt
     1741 tgagatccag ttcgatgtaa cccactcgtg cacccaactg atcttcagca tcttttactt
     1801 tcaccagcgt ttctgggtga gcaaaaacag gaaggcaaaa tgccgcaaaa aagggaataa
     1861 gggcgacacg gaaatgttga atactcatac tcttcctttt tcaatcatga ttgaagcatt
     1921 tatcagggtt attgtctcat gagcggatac atatttgaat gtatttagaa aaataaacaa
     1981 ataggtcatg accaaaatcc cttaacgtga gttttcgttc cactgagcgt cagaccccgt
     2041 agaaaagatc aaaggatctt cttgagatcc tttttttctg cgcgtaatct gctgcttgca
     2101 aacaaaaaaa ccaccgctac cagcggtggt ttgtttgccg gatcaagagc taccaactct
     2161 ttttccgaag gtaactggct tcagcagagc gcagatacca aatactgtcc ttctagtgta
     2221 gccgtagtta ggccaccact tcaagaactc tgtagcaccg cctacatacc tcgctctgct
     2281 aatcctgtta ccagtggctg ctgccagtgg cgataagtcg tgtcttaccg ggttggactc
     2341 aagacgatag ttaccggata aggcgcagcg gtcgggctga acggggggtt cgtgcacaca
     2401 gcccagcttg gagcgaacga cctacaccga actgagatac ctacagcgtg agctatgaga
     2461 aagcgccacg cttcccgaag ggagaaaggc ggacaggtat ccggtaagcg gcagggtcgg
     2521 aacaggagag cgcacgaggg agcttccagg gggaaacgcc tggtatcttt atagtcctgt
     2581 cgggtttcgc cacctctgac ttgagcgtcg atttttgtga tgctcgtcag gggggcggag
     2641 cctatggaaa aacgccagca acgcggcctt tttacggttc ctggcctttt gctggccttt
     2701 tgctcacatg ttctttcctg cgttatcccc tgattctgtg gataaccgta ttaccgcctt
     2761 tgagtgagct gataccgctc gccgcagccg aacgaccgag cgcagcgagt cagtgagcga
     2821 ggaagcggaa gagcgcctga tgcggtattt tctccttacg catctgtgcg gtatttcaca
     2881 ccgcatatat ggtgcactct cagtacaatc tgctctgatg ccgcatagtt aagccagtat
     2941 acactccgct atcgctacgt gactgggtca tggctgcgcc ccgacacccg ccaacacccg
     3001 ctgacgcgcc ctgacgggct tgtctgctcc cggcatccgc ttacagacaa gctgtgaccg
     3061 tctccgggag ctgcatgtgt cagaggtttt caccgtcatc accgaaacgc gcgaggcagc
     3121 tgcggtaaag ctcatcagcg tggtcgtgaa gcgattcaca gatgtctgcc tgttcatccg
     3181 cgtccagctc gttgagtttc tccagaagcg ttaatgtctg gcttctgata aagcgggcca
     3241 tgttaagggc ggttttttcc tgtttggtca ctgatgcctc cgtgtaaggg ggatttctgt
     3301 tcatgggggt aatgataccg atgaaacgag agaggatgct cacgatacgg gttactgatg
     3361 atgaacatgc ccggttactg gaacgttgtg agggtaaaca actggcggta tggatgcggc
     3421 gggaccagag aaaaatcact cagggtcaat gccagcgctt cgttaataca gatgtaggtg
     3481 ttccacaggg tagccagcag catcctgcga tgcagatccg gaacataatg gtgcagggcg
     3541 ctgacttccg cgtttccaga ctttacgaaa cacggaaacc gaagaccatt catgttgttg
     3601 ctcaggtcgc agacgttttg cagcagcagt cgcttcacgt tcgctcgcgt atcggtgatt
     3661 cattctgcta accagtaagg caaccccgcc agcctagccg ggtcctcaac gacaggagca
     3721 cgatcatgct agtcatgccc cgcgcccacc ggaaggagct gactgggttg aaggctctca
     3781 agggcatcgg tcgagatccc ggtgcctaat gagtgagcta acttacatta attgcgttgc
     3841 gctcactgcc cgctttccag tcgggaaacc tgtcgtgcca gctgcattaa tgaatcggcc
     3901 aacgcgcggg gagaggcggt ttgcgtattg ggcgccaggg tggtttttct tttcaccagt
     3961 gagacgggca acagctgatt gcccttcacc gcctggccct gagagagttg cagcaagcgg
     4021 tccacgctgg tttgccccag caggcgaaaa tcctgtttga tggtggttaa cggcgggata
     4081 taacatgagc tgtcttcggt atcgtcgtat cccactaccg agatgtccgc accaacgcgc
     4141 agcccggact cggtaatggc gcgcattgcg cccagcgcca tctgatcgtt ggcaaccagc
     4201 atcgcagtgg gaacgatgcc ctcattcagc atttgcatgg tttgttgaaa accggacatg
     4261 gcactccagt cgccttcccg ttccgctatc ggctgaattt gattgcgagt gagatattta
     4321 tgccagccag ccagacgcag acgcgccgag acagaactta atgggcccgc taacagcgcg
     4381 atttgctggt gacccaatgc gaccagatgc tccacgccca gtcgcgtacc gtcttcatgg
     4441 gagaaaataa tactgttgat gggtgtctgg tcagagacat caagaaataa cgccggaaca
     4501 ttagtgcagg cagcttccac agcaatggca tcctggtcat ccagcggata gttaatgatc
     4561 agcccactga cgcgttgcgc gagaagattg tgcaccgccg ctttacaggc ttcgacgccg
     4621 cttcgttcta ccatcgacac caccacgctg gcacccagtt gatcggcgcg agatttaatc
     4681 gccgcgacaa tttgcgacgg cgcgtgcagg gccagactgg aggtggcaac gccaatcagc
     4741 aacgactgtt tgcccgccag ttgttgtgcc acgcggttgg gaatgtaatt cagctccgcc
     4801 atcgccgctt ccactttttc ccgcgttttc gcagaaacgt ggctggcctg gttcaccacg
     4861 cgggaaacgg tctgataaga gacaccggca tactctgcga catcgtataa cgttactggt
     4921 ttcacattca ccaccctgaa ttgactctct tccgggcgct atcatgccat accgcgaaag
     4981 gttttgcgcc attcgatggt gtccgggatc tcgacgctct ccctt
//
