# Supplementary material for: Genetically encoded RNA strand exchange circuits for programmable protein expression and computation in cells
Source: bioRxiv preprint, doi:10.1101/2025.09.24.678369, version 1 (2025-09-24)
Supplement: Plasmid GenBank files [file 678369_file04.zip › Supplementary File 2/pET - (IN_1_3) Iu3d d20 Thyb10.gb]

LOCUS       pET_-_(IN_1_3)_I{u3d}_[ 5171 bp ds-DNA     circular     21-SEP-2025
DEFINITION  .
KEYWORDS    "accession:addgene_vdb_2659"
COMMENT     Imported from database: AddGene Entry: pETDuet-1 URL:
            https://www.addgene.org/browse/sequence/2659/giraffe-analyze_vdb/
            GENERAL Analyze: Sequence Bacterial Resistance: Ampicillin Catalog
            Number: 71146 Cloning Method: Unknown Constitutive: Unspecified
            Notes: pETDuet-1 is designed for the coexpression of two target
            genes. pETDuet-1 carries the pBR322-derived ColE1 replicon, lacI
            gene and ampicillin resistance gene. Plasmid Type: Bacterial
            Expression, coexpression Promotor: T7 Size: 5420 Source/Vendor: EMD
            Biosciences Stable: Unspecified Viral/Non-Viral: Nonviral
FEATURES             Location/Qualifiers
     gene            complement(1..252)
                     /label="tet (887 - 636)"
                     /ApEinfo_revcolor="#d59687"
                     /ApEinfo_fwdcolor="#d59687"
     primer          184..203
                     /label="pBRrevBam_primer"
                     /ApEinfo_revcolor="#84b0dc"
                     /ApEinfo_fwdcolor="#84b0dc"
     primer          205..222
                     /label="pET_seq_fwd"
                     /note="sequence: gccagcaaccgcacctgt"
                     /ApEinfo_revcolor="#b1ff67"
                     /ApEinfo_fwdcolor="#b1ff67"
     primer          complement(254..304)
                     /label="pET_BB_rev_ga4"
                     /note="sequence: GACAGTTAGCCCAGAGCAGCGTTAGACTTCatcgatctcgatcctctacgc"
                     /ApEinfo_revcolor="#b4abac"
                     /ApEinfo_fwdcolor="#b4abac"
     misc_feature    275..314
                     /label="U1"
                     /ApEinfo_revcolor="#c6c9d1"
                     /ApEinfo_fwdcolor="#c6c9d1"
     primer          complement(295..314)
                     /label="rev_U1"
                     /note="sequence: GAGACGAGACGAGACAGCCT"
                     /ApEinfo_revcolor="#d6b295"
                     /ApEinfo_fwdcolor="#d6b295"
     misc_feature    318..334
                     /label="T7 promoter"
                     /ApEinfo_revcolor="#ffef86"
                     /ApEinfo_fwdcolor="#ffef86"
     misc_feature    387..471
                     /label="Thyb10"
                     /ApEinfo_revcolor="#f58a5e"
                     /ApEinfo_fwdcolor="#f58a5e"
     misc_feature    472..527
                     /label="riboJn"
                     /ApEinfo_revcolor="#b7e6d7"
                     /ApEinfo_fwdcolor="#b7e6d7"
     primer          528..553
                     /label="fwd_Ux"
                     /note="sequence: CCAGGATACATAGATTACCACAACTC"
                     /ApEinfo_revcolor="#b4abac"
                     /ApEinfo_fwdcolor="#b4abac"
     misc_feature    528..567
                     /label="Ux"
                     /ApEinfo_revcolor="#c7b0e3"
                     /ApEinfo_fwdcolor="#c7b0e3"
     primer          568..595
                     /label="pET_BB_ds_fwd"
                     /note="sequence: ctgaaaggaggaactatatccggattgg"
                     /ApEinfo_revcolor="#b1ff67"
                     /ApEinfo_fwdcolor="#b1ff67"
     primer          complement(597..616)
                     /label="pET_seq_rev"
                     /note="sequence: ctacagggcgcgtcccattc"
                     /ApEinfo_revcolor="#ff9ccd"
                     /ApEinfo_fwdcolor="#ff9ccd"
     gene            complement(1174..2034)
                     /label="Ampicillin"
                     /ApEinfo_revcolor="#f58a5e"
                     /ApEinfo_fwdcolor="#f58a5e"
     primer          complement(1177..1205)
                     /label="pET_ampR_rev"
                     /note="sequence: agataggtgcctcactgattaagcattgg"
                     /ApEinfo_revcolor="#d6b295"
                     /ApEinfo_fwdcolor="#d6b295"
     promoter        complement(2077..2105)
                     /label="AmpR_promoter"
                     /ApEinfo_revcolor="#84b0dc"
                     /ApEinfo_fwdcolor="#84b0dc"
     origin          2192..2811
                     /label="pBR322_origin"
                     /ApEinfo_revcolor="#75c6a9"
                     /ApEinfo_fwdcolor="#75c6a9"
     primer          3210..3232
                     /label="pGEX_3_primer"
                     /ApEinfo_revcolor="#ff9ccd"
                     /ApEinfo_fwdcolor="#ff9ccd"
     feature         complement(3226..3417)
                     /label="ROP"
                     /ApEinfo_revcolor="#c7b0e3"
                     /ApEinfo_fwdcolor="#c7b0e3"
     regulatory      complement(3989..5080)
                     /label="lacI"
                     /ApEinfo_revcolor="#c6c9d1"
                     /ApEinfo_fwdcolor="#c6c9d1"
ORIGIN
        1 atgcgactcc tgcattagga agcagcccag tagtaggttg aggccgttga gcaccgccgc
       61 cgcaaggaat ggtgcatgca aggagatggc gcccaacagt cccccggcca cggggcctgc
      121 caccataccc acgccgaaac aagcgctcat gagcccgaag tggcgagccc gatcttcccc
      181 atcggtgatg tcggcgatat aggcgccagc aaccgcacct gtggcgccgg tgatgccggc
      241 cacgatgcgt ccggcgtaga ggatcgagat cgatCATTAC TCGCATCCAT TCTCAGGCTG
      301 TCTCGTCTCG TCTCTTCTAA TACGACTCAC TATAGGGAGA TTCGTCTCCC AAATACTTAA
      361 TACAAAATAA CACATTCAAT ACATCAataa tcAGATAACA GATACttcgG tatctgttat
      421 ctgttTTTTT TcAACAGATA GCCGCGttcg CGCGGCtatc tgttTTTTTT tAGCTGTCAC
      481 CGGATGTGCT TTCCGGTCTG ATGAGTCCGT GAGGACGAAA CAGCCTCCCA GGATACATAG
      541 ATTACCACAA CTCCGAGCCC TTCCACCctg aaaggaggaa ctatatccgg attggcgaat
      601 gggnnnnnnn nnnnnnnnnn nnnnnnnnnn nnnnnnnnnn nnnnnnnnnn nnnnnnnnnn
      661 nnnnnnnnnn nnnnnnnnnn nnnnnnnnnn nnnnnnnnnn nnnnnnnnnn nnnnnnnnnn
      721 nnnnnnncnn nnnnnnnnnn nnnnnnnnnn nnnnnnnnnn nnnnnnnnnn nnnnnnnnnn
      781 nnnnnnnnnn nnnnnnnnnn nnnnnnnnnn nnnnnnnnna nnnnnnnnnn nnnnnnnnnn
      841 nnnnnnnnnn nnnnnnnnnn nnnnnnnnnc ctttgacgtt ggagtccacg ttctttaata
      901 gtggactctt gttccaaact ggaacaacac tcaaccctat ctcggtctat tcttttgatt
      961 tataagggat tttgccgatt tcggcctatt ggttaaaaaa tgagctgatt taacaaaaat
     1021 ttaacgcgaa ttttaacaaa atattaacgt ttacaatttc tggcggcacg atggcatgag
     1081 attatcaaaa aggatcttca cctagatcct tttaaattaa aaatgaagtt ttaaatcaat
     1141 ctaaagtata tatgagtaaa cttggtctga cagttaccaa tgcttaatca gtgaggcacc
     1201 tatctcagcg atctgtctat ttcgttcatc catagttgcc tgactccccg tcgtgtagat
     1261 aactacgata cgggagggct taccatctgg ccccagtgct gcaatgatac cgcgagaccc
     1321 acgctcaccg gctccagatt tatcagcaat aaaccagcca gccggaaggg ccgagcgcag
     1381 aagtggtcct gcaactttat ccgcctccat ccagtctatt aattgttgcc gggaagctag
     1441 agtaagtagt tcgccagtta atagtttgcg caacgttgtt gccattgcta caggcatcgt
     1501 ggtgtcacgc tcgtcgtttg gtatggcttc attcagctcc ggttcccaac gatcaaggcg
     1561 agttacatga tcccccatgt tgtgcaaaaa agcggttagc tccttcggtc ctccgatcgt
     1621 tgtcagaagt aagttggccg cagtgttatc actcatggtt atggcagcac tgcataattc
     1681 tcttactgtc atgccatccg taagatgctt ttctgtgact ggtgagtact caaccaagtc
     1741 attctgagaa tagtgtatgc ggcgaccgag ttgctcttgc ccggcgtcaa tacgggataa
     1801 taccgcgcca catagcagaa ctttaaaagt gctcatcatt ggaaaacgtt cttcggggcg
     1861 aaaactctca aggatcttac cgctgttgag atccagttcg atgtaaccca ctcgtgcacc
     1921 caactgatct tcagcatctt ttactttcac cagcgtttct gggtgagcaa aaacaggaag
     1981 gcaaaatgcc gcaaaaaagg gaataagggc gacacggaaa tgttgaatac tcatactctt
     2041 cctttttcaa tcatgattga agcatttatc agggttattg tctcatgagc ggatacatat
     2101 ttgaatgtat ttagaaaaat aaacaaatag gtcatgacca aaatccctta acgtgagttt
     2161 tcgttccact gagcgtcaga ccccgtagaa aagatcaaag gatcttcttg agatcctttt
     2221 tttctgcgcg taatctgctg cttgcaaaca aaaaaaccac cgctaccagc ggtggtttgt
     2281 ttgccggatc aagagctacc aactcttttt ccgaaggtaa ctggcttcag cagagcgcag
     2341 ataccaaata ctgtccttct agtgtagccg tagttaggcc accacttcaa gaactctgta
     2401 gcaccgccta catacctcgc tctgctaatc ctgttaccag tggctgctgc cagtggcgat
     2461 aagtcgtgtc ttaccgggtt ggactcaaga cgatagttac cggataaggc gcagcggtcg
     2521 ggctgaacgg ggggttcgtg cacacagccc agcttggagc gaacgaccta caccgaactg
     2581 agatacctac agcgtgagct atgagaaagc gccacgcttc ccgaagggag aaaggcggac
     2641 aggtatccgg taagcggcag ggtcggaaca ggagagcgca cgagggagct tccaggggga
     2701 aacgcctggt atctttatag tcctgtcggg tttcgccacc tctgacttga gcgtcgattt
     2761 ttgtgatgct cgtcaggggg gcggagccta tggaaaaacg ccagcaacgc ggccttttta
     2821 cggttcctgg ccttttgctg gccttttgct cacatgttct ttcctgcgtt atcccctgat
     2881 tctgtggata accgtattac cgcctttgag tgagctgata ccgctcgccg cagccgaacg
     2941 accgagcgca gcgagtcagt gagcgaggaa gcggaagagc gcctgatgcg gtattttctc
     3001 cttacgcatc tgtgcggtat ttcacaccgc atatatggtg cactctcagt acaatctgct
     3061 ctgatgccgc atagttaagc cagtatacac tccgctatcg ctacgtgact gggtcatggc
     3121 tgcgccccga cacccgccaa cacccgctga cgcgccctga cgggcttgtc tgctcccggc
     3181 atccgcttac agacaagctg tgaccgtctc cgggagctgc atgtgtcaga ggttttcacc
     3241 gtcatcaccg aaacgcgcga ggcagctgcg gtaaagctca tcagcgtggt cgtgaagcga
     3301 ttcacagatg tctgcctgtt catccgcgtc cagctcgttg agtttctcca gaagcgttaa
     3361 tgtctggctt ctgataaagc gggccatgtt aagggcggtt ttttcctgtt tggtcactga
     3421 tgcctccgtg taagggggat ttctgttcat gggggtaatg ataccgatga aacgagagag
     3481 gatgctcacg atacgggtta ctgatgatga acatgcccgg ttactggaac gttgtgaggg
     3541 taaacaactg gcggtatgga tgcggcggga ccagagaaaa atcactcagg gtcaatgcca
     3601 gcgcttcgtt aatacagatg taggtgttcc acagggtagc cagcagcatc ctgcgatgca
     3661 gatccggaac ataatggtgc agggcgctga cttccgcgtt tccagacttt acgaaacacg
     3721 gaaaccgaag accattcatg ttgttgctca ggtcgcagac gttttgcagc agcagtcgct
     3781 tcacgttcgc tcgcgtatcg gtgattcatt ctgctaacca gtaaggcaac cccgccagcc
     3841 tagccgggtc ctcaacgaca ggagcacgat catgctagtc atgccccgcg cccaccggaa
     3901 ggagctgact gggttgaagg ctctcaaggg catcggtcga gatcccggtg cctaatgagt
     3961 gagctaactt acattaattg cgttgcgctc actgcccgct ttccagtcgg gaaacctgtc
     4021 gtgccagctg cattaatgaa tcggccaacg cgcggggaga ggcggtttgc gtattgggcg
     4081 ccagggtggt ttttcttttc accagtgaga cgggcaacag ctgattgccc ttcaccgcct
     4141 ggccctgaga gagttgcagc aagcggtcca cgctggtttg ccccagcagg cgaaaatcct
     4201 gtttgatggt ggttaacggc gggatataac atgagctgtc ttcggtatcg tcgtatccca
     4261 ctaccgagat gtccgcacca acgcgcagcc cggactcggt aatggcgcgc attgcgccca
     4321 gcgccatctg atcgttggca accagcatcg cagtgggaac gatgccctca ttcagcattt
     4381 gcatggtttg ttgaaaaccg gacatggcac tccagtcgcc ttcccgttcc gctatcggct
     4441 gaatttgatt gcgagtgaga tatttatgcc agccagccag acgcagacgc gccgagacag
     4501 aacttaatgg gcccgctaac agcgcgattt gctggtgacc caatgcgacc agatgctcca
     4561 cgcccagtcg cgtaccgtct tcatgggaga aaataatact gttgatgggt gtctggtcag
     4621 agacatcaag aaataacgcc ggaacattag tgcaggcagc ttccacagca atggcatcct
     4681 ggtcatccag cggatagtta atgatcagcc cactgacgcg ttgcgcgaga agattgtgca
     4741 ccgccgcttt acaggcttcg acgccgcttc gttctaccat cgacaccacc acgctggcac
     4801 ccagttgatc ggcgcgagat ttaatcgccg cgacaatttg cgacggcgcg tgcagggcca
     4861 gactggaggt ggcaacgcca atcagcaacg actgtttgcc cgccagttgt tgtgccacgc
     4921 ggttgggaat gtaattcagc tccgccatcg ccgcttccac tttttcccgc gttttcgcag
     4981 aaacgtggct ggcctggttc accacgcggg aaacggtctg ataagagaca ccggcatact
     5041 ctgcgacatc gtataacgtt actggtttca cattcaccac cctgaattga ctctcttccg
     5101 ggcgctatca tgccataccg cgaaaggttt tgcgccattc gatggtgtcc gggatctcga
     5161 cgctctccct t
//
