# Supplementary material for: Genetically encoded RNA strand exchange circuits for programmable protein expression and computation in cells
Source: bioRxiv preprint, doi:10.1101/2025.09.24.678369, version 1 (2025-09-24)
Supplement: Plasmid GenBank files [file 678369_file04.zip › Supplementary File 2/pET - (IN_1_4 T7t) Iu4d d20 T7t.gb]

LOCUS       pET_-_(IN_1_4_T7t)_I{u4 5025 bp ds-DNA     circular     21-SEP-2025
DEFINITION  .
KEYWORDS    "accession:addgene_vdb_2659"
COMMENT     Imported from database: AddGene Entry: pETDuet-1 URL:
            https://www.addgene.org/browse/sequence/2659/giraffe-analyze_vdb/
            GENERAL Analyze: Sequence Bacterial Resistance: Ampicillin Catalog
            Number: 71146 Cloning Method: Unknown Constitutive: Unspecified
            Notes: pETDuet-1 is designed for the coexpression of two target
            genes. pETDuet-1 carries the pBR322-derived ColE1 replicon, lacI
            gene and ampicillin resistance gene. Plasmid Type: Bacterial
            Expression, coexpression Promotor: T7 Size: 5420 Source/Vendor: EMD
            Biosciences Stable: Unspecified Viral/Non-Viral: Nonviral
FEATURES             Location/Qualifiers
     regulatory      complement(431..1522)
                     /label="lacI"
                     /ApEinfo_revcolor="#c6c9d1"
                     /ApEinfo_fwdcolor="#c6c9d1"
     gene            complement(1614..1865)
                     /label="tet (887 - 636)"
                     /ApEinfo_revcolor="#d59687"
                     /ApEinfo_fwdcolor="#d59687"
     primer          1797..1816
                     /label="pBRrevBam_primer"
                     /ApEinfo_revcolor="#84b0dc"
                     /ApEinfo_fwdcolor="#84b0dc"
     primer          1818..1835
                     /label="pET_seq_fwd"
                     /note="sequence: gccagcaaccgcacctgt"
                     /ApEinfo_revcolor="#b1ff67"
                     /ApEinfo_fwdcolor="#b1ff67"
     primer          complement(1867..1917)
                     /label="pET_BB_rev_ga4"
                     /note="sequence: GACAGTTAGCCCAGAGCAGCGTTAGACTTCatcgatctcgatcctctacgc"
                     /ApEinfo_revcolor="#b4abac"
                     /ApEinfo_fwdcolor="#b4abac"
     misc_feature    1921..1937
                     /label="T7 promoter"
                     /ApEinfo_revcolor="#d6b295"
                     /ApEinfo_fwdcolor="#d6b295"
     misc_feature    1990..2034
                     /label="T7 terminator"
                     /ApEinfo_revcolor="#b4abac"
                     /ApEinfo_fwdcolor="#b4abac"
     primer          2035..2062
                     /label="pET_BB_ds_fwd"
                     /note="sequence: ctgaaaggaggaactatatccggattgg"
                     /ApEinfo_revcolor="#b1ff67"
                     /ApEinfo_fwdcolor="#b1ff67"
     primer          complement(2064..2083)
                     /label="pET_seq_rev"
                     /note="sequence: ctacagggcgcgtcccattc"
                     /ApEinfo_revcolor="#ff9ccd"
                     /ApEinfo_fwdcolor="#ff9ccd"
     gene            complement(2641..3501)
                     /label="Ampicillin"
                     /ApEinfo_revcolor="#f58a5e"
                     /ApEinfo_fwdcolor="#f58a5e"
     primer          complement(2644..2672)
                     /label="pET_ampR_rev"
                     /note="sequence: agataggtgcctcactgattaagcattgg"
                     /ApEinfo_revcolor="#d6b295"
                     /ApEinfo_fwdcolor="#d6b295"
     promoter        complement(3544..3572)
                     /label="AmpR_promoter"
                     /ApEinfo_revcolor="#84b0dc"
                     /ApEinfo_fwdcolor="#84b0dc"
     origin          3659..4278
                     /label="pBR322_origin"
                     /ApEinfo_revcolor="#75c6a9"
                     /ApEinfo_fwdcolor="#75c6a9"
     primer          4677..4699
                     /label="pGEX_3_primer"
                     /ApEinfo_revcolor="#ff9ccd"
                     /ApEinfo_fwdcolor="#ff9ccd"
     feature         complement(4693..4884)
                     /label="ROP"
                     /ApEinfo_revcolor="#c7b0e3"
                     /ApEinfo_fwdcolor="#c7b0e3"
ORIGIN
        1 gatgcggcgg gaccagagaa aaatcactca gggtcaatgc cagcgcttcg ttaatacaga
       61 tgtaggtgtt ccacagggta gccagcagca tcctgcgatg cagatccgga acataatggt
      121 gcagggcgct gacttccgcg tttccagact ttacgaaaca cggaaaccga agaccattca
      181 tgttgttgct caggtcgcag acgttttgca gcagcagtcg cttcacgttc gctcgcgtat
      241 cggtgattca ttctgctaac cagtaaggca accccgccag cctagccggg tcctcaacga
      301 caggagcacg atcatgctag tcatgccccg cgcccaccgg aaggagctga ctgggttgaa
      361 ggctctcaag ggcatcggtc gagatcccgg tgcctaatga gtgagctaac ttacattaat
      421 tgcgttgcgc tcactgcccg ctttccagtc gggaaacctg tcgtgccagc tgcattaatg
      481 aatcggccaa cgcgcgggga gaggcggttt gcgtattggg cgccagggtg gtttttcttt
      541 tcaccagtga gacgggcaac agctgattgc ccttcaccgc ctggccctga gagagttgca
      601 gcaagcggtc cacgctggtt tgccccagca ggcgaaaatc ctgtttgatg gtggttaacg
      661 gcgggatata acatgagctg tcttcggtat cgtcgtatcc cactaccgag atgtccgcac
      721 caacgcgcag cccggactcg gtaatggcgc gcattgcgcc cagcgccatc tgatcgttgg
      781 caaccagcat cgcagtggga acgatgccct cattcagcat ttgcatggtt tgttgaaaac
      841 cggacatggc actccagtcg ccttcccgtt ccgctatcgg ctgaatttga ttgcgagtga
      901 gatatttatg ccagccagcc agacgcagac gcgccgagac agaacttaat gggcccgcta
      961 acagcgcgat ttgctggtga cccaatgcga ccagatgctc cacgcccagt cgcgtaccgt
     1021 cttcatggga gaaaataata ctgttgatgg gtgtctggtc agagacatca agaaataacg
     1081 ccggaacatt agtgcaggca gcttccacag caatggcatc ctggtcatcc agcggatagt
     1141 taatgatcag cccactgacg cgttgcgcga gaagattgtg caccgccgct ttacaggctt
     1201 cgacgccgct tcgttctacc atcgacacca ccacgctggc acccagttga tcggcgcgag
     1261 atttaatcgc cgcgacaatt tgcgacggcg cgtgcagggc cagactggag gtggcaacgc
     1321 caatcagcaa cgactgtttg cccgccagtt gttgtgccac gcggttggga atgtaattca
     1381 gctccgccat cgccgcttcc actttttccc gcgttttcgc agaaacgtgg ctggcctggt
     1441 tcaccacgcg ggaaacggtc tgataagaga caccggcata ctctgcgaca tcgtataacg
     1501 ttactggttt cacattcacc accctgaatt gactctcttc cgggcgctat catgccatac
     1561 cgcgaaaggt tttgcgccat tcgatggtgt ccgggatctc gacgctctcc cttatgcgac
     1621 tcctgcatta ggaagcagcc cagtagtagg ttgaggccgt tgagcaccgc cgccgcaagg
     1681 aatggtgcat gcaaggagat ggcgcccaac agtcccccgg ccacggggcc tgccaccata
     1741 cccacgccga aacaagcgct catgagcccg aagtggcgag cccgatcttc cccatcggtg
     1801 atgtcggcga tataggcgcc agcaaccgca cctgtggcgc cggtgatgcc ggccacgatg
     1861 cgtccggcgt agaggatcga gatcgatgaa gtctaacgct gctctgggct aactgtcTTC
     1921 TAATACGACT CACTATAGGG AGATTCGTCT CCCAAATACT TAATACAAAA TAAACCACTA
     1981 AACACATCAA TATAACCCCT TGGGGCCTCT AAACGGGTCT TGAGGGGTTT TTTGctgaaa
     2041 ggaggaacta tatccggatt ggcgaatggg nnnnnnnnnn nnnnnnnnnn nnnnnnnnnn
     2101 nnnnnnnnnn nnnnnnnnnn nnnnnnnnnn nnnnnnnnnn nnnnnnnnnn nnnnnnnnnn
     2161 nnnnnnnnnn nnnnnnnnnn nnnnnnnnnn nnnncnnnnn nnnnnnnnnn nnnnnnnnnn
     2221 nnnnnnnnnn nnnnnnnnnn nnnnnnnnnn nnnnnnnnnn nnnnnnnnnn nnnnnnnnnn
     2281 nnnnnnannn nnnnnnnnnn nnnnnnnnnn nnnnnnnnnn nnnnnnnnnn nnnnnncctt
     2341 tgacgttgga gtccacgttc tttaatagtg gactcttgtt ccaaactgga acaacactca
     2401 accctatctc ggtctattct tttgatttat aagggatttt gccgatttcg gcctattggt
     2461 taaaaaatga gctgatttaa caaaaattta acgcgaattt taacaaaata ttaacgttta
     2521 caatttctgg cggcacgatg gcatgagatt atcaaaaagg atcttcacct agatcctttt
     2581 aaattaaaaa tgaagtttta aatcaatcta aagtatatat gagtaaactt ggtctgacag
     2641 ttaccaatgc ttaatcagtg aggcacctat ctcagcgatc tgtctatttc gttcatccat
     2701 agttgcctga ctccccgtcg tgtagataac tacgatacgg gagggcttac catctggccc
     2761 cagtgctgca atgataccgc gagacccacg ctcaccggct ccagatttat cagcaataaa
     2821 ccagccagcc ggaagggccg agcgcagaag tggtcctgca actttatccg cctccatcca
     2881 gtctattaat tgttgccggg aagctagagt aagtagttcg ccagttaata gtttgcgcaa
     2941 cgttgttgcc attgctacag gcatcgtggt gtcacgctcg tcgtttggta tggcttcatt
     3001 cagctccggt tcccaacgat caaggcgagt tacatgatcc cccatgttgt gcaaaaaagc
     3061 ggttagctcc ttcggtcctc cgatcgttgt cagaagtaag ttggccgcag tgttatcact
     3121 catggttatg gcagcactgc ataattctct tactgtcatg ccatccgtaa gatgcttttc
     3181 tgtgactggt gagtactcaa ccaagtcatt ctgagaatag tgtatgcggc gaccgagttg
     3241 ctcttgcccg gcgtcaatac gggataatac cgcgccacat agcagaactt taaaagtgct
     3301 catcattgga aaacgttctt cggggcgaaa actctcaagg atcttaccgc tgttgagatc
     3361 cagttcgatg taacccactc gtgcacccaa ctgatcttca gcatctttta ctttcaccag
     3421 cgtttctggg tgagcaaaaa caggaaggca aaatgccgca aaaaagggaa taagggcgac
     3481 acggaaatgt tgaatactca tactcttcct ttttcaatca tgattgaagc atttatcagg
     3541 gttattgtct catgagcgga tacatatttg aatgtattta gaaaaataaa caaataggtc
     3601 atgaccaaaa tcccttaacg tgagttttcg ttccactgag cgtcagaccc cgtagaaaag
     3661 atcaaaggat cttcttgaga tccttttttt ctgcgcgtaa tctgctgctt gcaaacaaaa
     3721 aaaccaccgc taccagcggt ggtttgtttg ccggatcaag agctaccaac tctttttccg
     3781 aaggtaactg gcttcagcag agcgcagata ccaaatactg tccttctagt gtagccgtag
     3841 ttaggccacc acttcaagaa ctctgtagca ccgcctacat acctcgctct gctaatcctg
     3901 ttaccagtgg ctgctgccag tggcgataag tcgtgtctta ccgggttgga ctcaagacga
     3961 tagttaccgg ataaggcgca gcggtcgggc tgaacggggg gttcgtgcac acagcccagc
     4021 ttggagcgaa cgacctacac cgaactgaga tacctacagc gtgagctatg agaaagcgcc
     4081 acgcttcccg aagggagaaa ggcggacagg tatccggtaa gcggcagggt cggaacagga
     4141 gagcgcacga gggagcttcc agggggaaac gcctggtatc tttatagtcc tgtcgggttt
     4201 cgccacctct gacttgagcg tcgatttttg tgatgctcgt caggggggcg gagcctatgg
     4261 aaaaacgcca gcaacgcggc ctttttacgg ttcctggcct tttgctggcc ttttgctcac
     4321 atgttctttc ctgcgttatc ccctgattct gtggataacc gtattaccgc ctttgagtga
     4381 gctgataccg ctcgccgcag ccgaacgacc gagcgcagcg agtcagtgag cgaggaagcg
     4441 gaagagcgcc tgatgcggta ttttctcctt acgcatctgt gcggtatttc acaccgcata
     4501 tatggtgcac tctcagtaca atctgctctg atgccgcata gttaagccag tatacactcc
     4561 gctatcgcta cgtgactggg tcatggctgc gccccgacac ccgccaacac ccgctgacgc
     4621 gccctgacgg gcttgtctgc tcccggcatc cgcttacaga caagctgtga ccgtctccgg
     4681 gagctgcatg tgtcagaggt tttcaccgtc atcaccgaaa cgcgcgaggc agctgcggta
     4741 aagctcatca gcgtggtcgt gaagcgattc acagatgtct gcctgttcat ccgcgtccag
     4801 ctcgttgagt ttctccagaa gcgttaatgt ctggcttctg ataaagcggg ccatgttaag
     4861 ggcggttttt tcctgtttgg tcactgatgc ctccgtgtaa gggggatttc tgttcatggg
     4921 ggtaatgata ccgatgaaac gagagaggat gctcacgata cgggttactg atgatgaaca
     4981 tgcccggtta ctggaacgtt gtgagggtaa acaactggcg gtatg
//
