# Supplementary material for: Genetically encoded RNA strand exchange circuits for programmable protein expression and computation in cells
Source: bioRxiv preprint, doi:10.1101/2025.09.24.678369, version 1 (2025-09-24)
Supplement: Plasmid GenBank files [file 678369_file04.zip › Supplementary File 2/pET - (IN_1_4) Iu4d d20 Thyb10.gb]

LOCUS       pET_-_(IN_1_4)_I{u4d}_[ 5171 bp ds-DNA     circular     21-SEP-2025
DEFINITION  .
KEYWORDS    "accession:addgene_vdb_2659"
COMMENT     Imported from database: AddGene Entry: pETDuet-1 URL:
            https://www.addgene.org/browse/sequence/2659/giraffe-analyze_vdb/
            GENERAL Analyze: Sequence Bacterial Resistance: Ampicillin Catalog
            Number: 71146 Cloning Method: Unknown Constitutive: Unspecified
            Notes: pETDuet-1 is designed for the coexpression of two target
            genes. pETDuet-1 carries the pBR322-derived ColE1 replicon, lacI
            gene and ampicillin resistance gene. Plasmid Type: Bacterial
            Expression, coexpression Promotor: T7 Size: 5420 Source/Vendor: EMD
            Biosciences Stable: Unspecified Viral/Non-Viral: Nonviral
FEATURES             Location/Qualifiers
     gene            complement(1..252)
                     /label="tet (887 - 636)"
                     /ApEinfo_revcolor="#d59687"
                     /ApEinfo_fwdcolor="#d59687"
     primer          184..203
                     /label="pBRrevBam_primer"
                     /ApEinfo_revcolor="#84b0dc"
                     /ApEinfo_fwdcolor="#84b0dc"
     primer          205..222
                     /label="pET_seq_fwd"
                     /note="sequence: gccagcaaccgcacctgt"
                     /ApEinfo_revcolor="#b1ff67"
                     /ApEinfo_fwdcolor="#b1ff67"
     primer          complement(254..304)
                     /label="pET_BB_rev_ga4"
                     /note="sequence: GACAGTTAGCCCAGAGCAGCGTTAGACTTCatcgatctcgatcctctacgc"
                     /ApEinfo_revcolor="#b4abac"
                     /ApEinfo_fwdcolor="#b4abac"
     misc_feature    275..314
                     /label="U1"
                     /ApEinfo_revcolor="#c6c9d1"
                     /ApEinfo_fwdcolor="#c6c9d1"
     primer          complement(295..314)
                     /label="rev_U1"
                     /note="sequence: GAGACGAGACGAGACAGCCT"
                     /ApEinfo_revcolor="#d6b295"
                     /ApEinfo_fwdcolor="#d6b295"
     misc_feature    318..334
                     /label="T7 promoter"
                     /ApEinfo_revcolor="#ffef86"
                     /ApEinfo_fwdcolor="#ffef86"
     misc_feature    387..471
                     /label="Thyb10"
                     /ApEinfo_revcolor="#f58a5e"
                     /ApEinfo_fwdcolor="#f58a5e"
     misc_feature    472..527
                     /label="riboJn"
                     /ApEinfo_revcolor="#b7e6d7"
                     /ApEinfo_fwdcolor="#b7e6d7"
     primer          528..553
                     /label="fwd_Ux"
                     /note="sequence: CCAGGATACATAGATTACCACAACTC"
                     /ApEinfo_revcolor="#b4abac"
                     /ApEinfo_fwdcolor="#b4abac"
     misc_feature    528..567
                     /label="Ux"
                     /ApEinfo_revcolor="#c7b0e3"
                     /ApEinfo_fwdcolor="#c7b0e3"
     primer          568..595
                     /label="pET_BB_ds_fwd"
                     /note="sequence: ctgaaaggaggaactatatccggattgg"
                     /ApEinfo_revcolor="#b1ff67"
                     /ApEinfo_fwdcolor="#b1ff67"
     primer          complement(597..616)
                     /label="pET_seq_rev"
                     /note="sequence: ctacagggcgcgtcccattc"
                     /ApEinfo_revcolor="#ff9ccd"
                     /ApEinfo_fwdcolor="#ff9ccd"
     gene            complement(1174..2034)
                     /label="Ampicillin"
                     /ApEinfo_revcolor="#f58a5e"
                     /ApEinfo_fwdcolor="#f58a5e"
     primer          complement(1177..1205)
                     /label="pET_ampR_rev"
                     /note="sequence: agataggtgcctcactgattaagcattgg"
                     /ApEinfo_revcolor="#d6b295"
                     /ApEinfo_fwdcolor="#d6b295"
     promoter        complement(2077..2105)
                     /label="AmpR_promoter"
                     /ApEinfo_revcolor="#84b0dc"
                     /ApEinfo_fwdcolor="#84b0dc"
     origin          2192..2811
                     /label="pBR322_origin"
                     /ApEinfo_revcolor="#75c6a9"
                     /ApEinfo_fwdcolor="#75c6a9"
     primer          3210..3232
                     /label="pGEX_3_primer"
                     /ApEinfo_revcolor="#ff9ccd"
                     /ApEinfo_fwdcolor="#ff9ccd"
     feature         complement(3226..3417)
                     /label="ROP"
                     /ApEinfo_revcolor="#c7b0e3"
                     /ApEinfo_fwdcolor="#c7b0e3"
     regulatory      complement(3989..5080)
                     /label="lacI"
                     /ApEinfo_revcolor="#c6c9d1"
                     /ApEinfo_fwdcolor="#c6c9d1"
ORIGIN
        1 atgcgactcc tgcattagga agcagcccag tagtaggttg aggccgttga gcaccgccgc
       61 cgcaaggaat ggtgcatgca aggagatggc gcccaacagt cccccggcca cggggcctgc
      121 caccataccc acgccgaaac aagcgctcat gagcccgaag tggcgagccc gatcttcccc
      181 atcggtgatg tcggcgatat aggcgccagc aaccgcacct gtggcgccgg tgatgccggc
      241 cacgatgcgt ccggcgtaga ggatcgagat cgatCATTAC TCGCATCCAT TCTCAGGCTG
      301 TCTCGTCTCG TCTCTTCTAA TACGACTCAC TATAGGGAGA TTCGTCTCCC AAATACTTAA
      361 TACAAAATAA ACCACTAAAC ACATCAataa tcAGATAACA GATACttcgG tatctgttat
      421 ctgttTTTTT TcAACAGATA GCCGCGttcg CGCGGCtatc tgttTTTTTT tAGCTGTCAC
      481 CGGATGTGCT TTCCGGTCTG ATGAGTCCGT GAGGACGAAA CAGCCTCCCA GGATACATAG
      541 ATTACCACAA CTCCGAGCCC TTCCACCctg aaaggaggaa ctatatccgg attggcgaat
      601 gggnnnnnnn nnnnnnnnnn nnnnnnnnnn nnnnnnnnnn nnnnnnnnnn nnnnnnnnnn
      661 nnnnnnnnnn nnnnnnnnnn nnnnnnnnnn nnnnnnnnnn nnnnnnnnnn nnnnnnnnnn
      721 nnnnnnncnn nnnnnnnnnn nnnnnnnnnn nnnnnnnnnn nnnnnnnnnn nnnnnnnnnn
      781 nnnnnnnnnn nnnnnnnnnn nnnnnnnnnn nnnnnnnnna nnnnnnnnnn nnnnnnnnnn
      841 nnnnnnnnnn nnnnnnnnnn nnnnnnnnnc ctttgacgtt ggagtccacg ttctttaata
      901 gtggactctt gttccaaact ggaacaacac tcaaccctat ctcggtctat tcttttgatt
      961 tataagggat tttgccgatt tcggcctatt ggttaaaaaa tgagctgatt taacaaaaat
     1021 ttaacgcgaa ttttaacaaa atattaacgt ttacaatttc tggcggcacg atggcatgag
     1081 attatcaaaa aggatcttca cctagatcct tttaaattaa aaatgaagtt ttaaatcaat
     1141 ctaaagtata tatgagtaaa cttggtctga cagttaccaa tgcttaatca gtgaggcacc
     1201 tatctcagcg atctgtctat ttcgttcatc catagttgcc tgactccccg tcgtgtagat
     1261 aactacgata cgggagggct taccatctgg ccccagtgct gcaatgatac cgcgagaccc
     1321 acgctcaccg gctccagatt tatcagcaat aaaccagcca gccggaaggg ccgagcgcag
     1381 aagtggtcct gcaactttat ccgcctccat ccagtctatt aattgttgcc gggaagctag
     1441 agtaagtagt tcgccagtta atagtttgcg caacgttgtt gccattgcta caggcatcgt
     1501 ggtgtcacgc tcgtcgtttg gtatggcttc attcagctcc ggttcccaac gatcaaggcg
     1561 agttacatga tcccccatgt tgtgcaaaaa agcggttagc tccttcggtc ctccgatcgt
     1621 tgtcagaagt aagttggccg cagtgttatc actcatggtt atggcagcac tgcataattc
     1681 tcttactgtc atgccatccg taagatgctt ttctgtgact ggtgagtact caaccaagtc
     1741 attctgagaa tagtgtatgc ggcgaccgag ttgctcttgc ccggcgtcaa tacgggataa
     1801 taccgcgcca catagcagaa ctttaaaagt gctcatcatt ggaaaacgtt cttcggggcg
     1861 aaaactctca aggatcttac cgctgttgag atccagttcg atgtaaccca ctcgtgcacc
     1921 caactgatct tcagcatctt ttactttcac cagcgtttct gggtgagcaa aaacaggaag
     1981 gcaaaatgcc gcaaaaaagg gaataagggc gacacggaaa tgttgaatac tcatactctt
     2041 cctttttcaa tcatgattga agcatttatc agggttattg tctcatgagc ggatacatat
     2101 ttgaatgtat ttagaaaaat aaacaaatag gtcatgacca aaatccctta acgtgagttt
     2161 tcgttccact gagcgtcaga ccccgtagaa aagatcaaag gatcttcttg agatcctttt
     2221 tttctgcgcg taatctgctg cttgcaaaca aaaaaaccac cgctaccagc ggtggtttgt
     2281 ttgccggatc aagagctacc aactcttttt ccgaaggtaa ctggcttcag cagagcgcag
     2341 ataccaaata ctgtccttct agtgtagccg tagttaggcc accacttcaa gaactctgta
     2401 gcaccgccta catacctcgc tctgctaatc ctgttaccag tggctgctgc cagtggcgat
     2461 aagtcgtgtc ttaccgggtt ggactcaaga cgatagttac cggataaggc gcagcggtcg
     2521 ggctgaacgg ggggttcgtg cacacagccc agcttggagc gaacgaccta caccgaactg
     2581 agatacctac agcgtgagct atgagaaagc gccacgcttc ccgaagggag aaaggcggac
     2641 aggtatccgg taagcggcag ggtcggaaca ggagagcgca cgagggagct tccaggggga
     2701 aacgcctggt atctttatag tcctgtcggg tttcgccacc tctgacttga gcgtcgattt
     2761 ttgtgatgct cgtcaggggg gcggagccta tggaaaaacg ccagcaacgc ggccttttta
     2821 cggttcctgg ccttttgctg gccttttgct cacatgttct ttcctgcgtt atcccctgat
     2881 tctgtggata accgtattac cgcctttgag tgagctgata ccgctcgccg cagccgaacg
     2941 accgagcgca gcgagtcagt gagcgaggaa gcggaagagc gcctgatgcg gtattttctc
     3001 cttacgcatc tgtgcggtat ttcacaccgc atatatggtg cactctcagt acaatctgct
     3061 ctgatgccgc atagttaagc cagtatacac tccgctatcg ctacgtgact gggtcatggc
     3121 tgcgccccga cacccgccaa cacccgctga cgcgccctga cgggcttgtc tgctcccggc
     3181 atccgcttac agacaagctg tgaccgtctc cgggagctgc atgtgtcaga ggttttcacc
     3241 gtcatcaccg aaacgcgcga ggcagctgcg gtaaagctca tcagcgtggt cgtgaagcga
     3301 ttcacagatg tctgcctgtt catccgcgtc cagctcgttg agtttctcca gaagcgttaa
     3361 tgtctggctt ctgataaagc gggccatgtt aagggcggtt ttttcctgtt tggtcactga
     3421 tgcctccgtg taagggggat ttctgttcat gggggtaatg ataccgatga aacgagagag
     3481 gatgctcacg atacgggtta ctgatgatga acatgcccgg ttactggaac gttgtgaggg
     3541 taaacaactg gcggtatgga tgcggcggga ccagagaaaa atcactcagg gtcaatgcca
     3601 gcgcttcgtt aatacagatg taggtgttcc acagggtagc cagcagcatc ctgcgatgca
     3661 gatccggaac ataatggtgc agggcgctga cttccgcgtt tccagacttt acgaaacacg
     3721 gaaaccgaag accattcatg ttgttgctca ggtcgcagac gttttgcagc agcagtcgct
     3781 tcacgttcgc tcgcgtatcg gtgattcatt ctgctaacca gtaaggcaac cccgccagcc
     3841 tagccgggtc ctcaacgaca ggagcacgat catgctagtc atgccccgcg cccaccggaa
     3901 ggagctgact gggttgaagg ctctcaaggg catcggtcga gatcccggtg cctaatgagt
     3961 gagctaactt acattaattg cgttgcgctc actgcccgct ttccagtcgg gaaacctgtc
     4021 gtgccagctg cattaatgaa tcggccaacg cgcggggaga ggcggtttgc gtattgggcg
     4081 ccagggtggt ttttcttttc accagtgaga cgggcaacag ctgattgccc ttcaccgcct
     4141 ggccctgaga gagttgcagc aagcggtcca cgctggtttg ccccagcagg cgaaaatcct
     4201 gtttgatggt ggttaacggc gggatataac atgagctgtc ttcggtatcg tcgtatccca
     4261 ctaccgagat gtccgcacca acgcgcagcc cggactcggt aatggcgcgc attgcgccca
     4321 gcgccatctg atcgttggca accagcatcg cagtgggaac gatgccctca ttcagcattt
     4381 gcatggtttg ttgaaaaccg gacatggcac tccagtcgcc ttcccgttcc gctatcggct
     4441 gaatttgatt gcgagtgaga tatttatgcc agccagccag acgcagacgc gccgagacag
     4501 aacttaatgg gcccgctaac agcgcgattt gctggtgacc caatgcgacc agatgctcca
     4561 cgcccagtcg cgtaccgtct tcatgggaga aaataatact gttgatgggt gtctggtcag
     4621 agacatcaag aaataacgcc ggaacattag tgcaggcagc ttccacagca atggcatcct
     4681 ggtcatccag cggatagtta atgatcagcc cactgacgcg ttgcgcgaga agattgtgca
     4741 ccgccgcttt acaggcttcg acgccgcttc gttctaccat cgacaccacc acgctggcac
     4801 ccagttgatc ggcgcgagat ttaatcgccg cgacaatttg cgacggcgcg tgcagggcca
     4861 gactggaggt ggcaacgcca atcagcaacg actgtttgcc cgccagttgt tgtgccacgc
     4921 ggttgggaat gtaattcagc tccgccatcg ccgcttccac tttttcccgc gttttcgcag
     4981 aaacgtggct ggcctggttc accacgcggg aaacggtctg ataagagaca ccggcatact
     5041 ctgcgacatc gtataacgtt actggtttca cattcaccac cctgaattga ctctcttccg
     5101 ggcgctatca tgccataccg cgaaaggttt tgcgccattc gatggtgtcc gggatctcga
     5161 cgctctccct t
//
