# Supplementary material for: Genetically encoded RNA strand exchange circuits for programmable protein expression and computation in cells
Source: bioRxiv preprint, doi:10.1101/2025.09.24.678369, version 1 (2025-09-24)
Supplement: Plasmid GenBank files [file 678369_file04.zip › Supplementary File 2/pET - (IN_1_5 T7t) Iu5d d20 T7t.gb]

LOCUS       pET_-_(IN_1_5_T7t)_I{u5 5025 bp ds-DNA     circular     21-SEP-2025
DEFINITION  .
KEYWORDS    "accession:addgene_vdb_2659"
COMMENT     Imported from database: AddGene Entry: pETDuet-1 URL:
            https://www.addgene.org/browse/sequence/2659/giraffe-analyze_vdb/
            GENERAL Analyze: Sequence Bacterial Resistance: Ampicillin Catalog
            Number: 71146 Cloning Method: Unknown Constitutive: Unspecified
            Notes: pETDuet-1 is designed for the coexpression of two target
            genes. pETDuet-1 carries the pBR322-derived ColE1 replicon, lacI
            gene and ampicillin resistance gene. Plasmid Type: Bacterial
            Expression, coexpression Promotor: T7 Size: 5420 Source/Vendor: EMD
            Biosciences Stable: Unspecified Viral/Non-Viral: Nonviral
FEATURES             Location/Qualifiers
     gene            complement(1..252)
                     /label="tet (887 - 636)"
                     /ApEinfo_revcolor="#d59687"
                     /ApEinfo_fwdcolor="#d59687"
     primer          184..203
                     /label="pBRrevBam_primer"
                     /ApEinfo_revcolor="#84b0dc"
                     /ApEinfo_fwdcolor="#84b0dc"
     primer          205..222
                     /label="pET_seq_fwd"
                     /note="sequence: gccagcaaccgcacctgt"
                     /ApEinfo_revcolor="#b1ff67"
                     /ApEinfo_fwdcolor="#b1ff67"
     primer          complement(254..304)
                     /label="pET_BB_rev_ga4"
                     /note="sequence: GACAGTTAGCCCAGAGCAGCGTTAGACTTCatcgatctcgatcctctacgc"
                     /ApEinfo_revcolor="#b4abac"
                     /ApEinfo_fwdcolor="#b4abac"
     misc_feature    308..324
                     /label="T7 promoter"
                     /ApEinfo_revcolor="#d6b295"
                     /ApEinfo_fwdcolor="#d6b295"
     misc_feature    377..421
                     /label="T7 terminator"
                     /ApEinfo_revcolor="#b4abac"
                     /ApEinfo_fwdcolor="#b4abac"
     primer          422..449
                     /label="pET_BB_ds_fwd"
                     /note="sequence: ctgaaaggaggaactatatccggattgg"
                     /ApEinfo_revcolor="#b1ff67"
                     /ApEinfo_fwdcolor="#b1ff67"
     primer          complement(451..470)
                     /label="pET_seq_rev"
                     /note="sequence: ctacagggcgcgtcccattc"
                     /ApEinfo_revcolor="#ff9ccd"
                     /ApEinfo_fwdcolor="#ff9ccd"
     gene            complement(1028..1888)
                     /label="Ampicillin"
                     /ApEinfo_revcolor="#f58a5e"
                     /ApEinfo_fwdcolor="#f58a5e"
     primer          complement(1031..1059)
                     /label="pET_ampR_rev"
                     /note="sequence: agataggtgcctcactgattaagcattgg"
                     /ApEinfo_revcolor="#d6b295"
                     /ApEinfo_fwdcolor="#d6b295"
     promoter        complement(1931..1959)
                     /label="AmpR_promoter"
                     /ApEinfo_revcolor="#84b0dc"
                     /ApEinfo_fwdcolor="#84b0dc"
     origin          2046..2665
                     /label="pBR322_origin"
                     /ApEinfo_revcolor="#75c6a9"
                     /ApEinfo_fwdcolor="#75c6a9"
     primer          3064..3086
                     /label="pGEX_3_primer"
                     /ApEinfo_revcolor="#ff9ccd"
                     /ApEinfo_fwdcolor="#ff9ccd"
     feature         complement(3080..3271)
                     /label="ROP"
                     /ApEinfo_revcolor="#c7b0e3"
                     /ApEinfo_fwdcolor="#c7b0e3"
     regulatory      complement(3843..4934)
                     /label="lacI"
                     /ApEinfo_revcolor="#c6c9d1"
                     /ApEinfo_fwdcolor="#c6c9d1"
ORIGIN
        1 atgcgactcc tgcattagga agcagcccag tagtaggttg aggccgttga gcaccgccgc
       61 cgcaaggaat ggtgcatgca aggagatggc gcccaacagt cccccggcca cggggcctgc
      121 caccataccc acgccgaaac aagcgctcat gagcccgaag tggcgagccc gatcttcccc
      181 atcggtgatg tcggcgatat aggcgccagc aaccgcacct gtggcgccgg tgatgccggc
      241 cacgatgcgt ccggcgtaga ggatcgagat cgatgaagtc taacgctgct ctgggctaac
      301 tgtcTTCTAA TACGACTCAC TATAGGGAGA TTCGTCTCCC AAATACTTAA TACAAAATAA
      361 ACCATACTAC ACATCAATAT AACCCCTTGG GGCCTCTAAA CGGGTCTTGA GGGGTTTTTT
      421 Gctgaaagga ggaactatat ccggattggc gaatgggnnn nnnnnnnnnn nnnnnnnnnn
      481 nnnnnnnnnn nnnnnnnnnn nnnnnnnnnn nnnnnnnnnn nnnnnnnnnn nnnnnnnnnn
      541 nnnnnnnnnn nnnnnnnnnn nnnnnnnnnn nnnnnnnnnn ncnnnnnnnn nnnnnnnnnn
      601 nnnnnnnnnn nnnnnnnnnn nnnnnnnnnn nnnnnnnnnn nnnnnnnnnn nnnnnnnnnn
      661 nnnnnnnnnn nnnannnnnn nnnnnnnnnn nnnnnnnnnn nnnnnnnnnn nnnnnnnnnn
      721 nnncctttga cgttggagtc cacgttcttt aatagtggac tcttgttcca aactggaaca
      781 acactcaacc ctatctcggt ctattctttt gatttataag ggattttgcc gatttcggcc
      841 tattggttaa aaaatgagct gatttaacaa aaatttaacg cgaattttaa caaaatatta
      901 acgtttacaa tttctggcgg cacgatggca tgagattatc aaaaaggatc ttcacctaga
      961 tccttttaaa ttaaaaatga agttttaaat caatctaaag tatatatgag taaacttggt
     1021 ctgacagtta ccaatgctta atcagtgagg cacctatctc agcgatctgt ctatttcgtt
     1081 catccatagt tgcctgactc cccgtcgtgt agataactac gatacgggag ggcttaccat
     1141 ctggccccag tgctgcaatg ataccgcgag acccacgctc accggctcca gatttatcag
     1201 caataaacca gccagccgga agggccgagc gcagaagtgg tcctgcaact ttatccgcct
     1261 ccatccagtc tattaattgt tgccgggaag ctagagtaag tagttcgcca gttaatagtt
     1321 tgcgcaacgt tgttgccatt gctacaggca tcgtggtgtc acgctcgtcg tttggtatgg
     1381 cttcattcag ctccggttcc caacgatcaa ggcgagttac atgatccccc atgttgtgca
     1441 aaaaagcggt tagctccttc ggtcctccga tcgttgtcag aagtaagttg gccgcagtgt
     1501 tatcactcat ggttatggca gcactgcata attctcttac tgtcatgcca tccgtaagat
     1561 gcttttctgt gactggtgag tactcaacca agtcattctg agaatagtgt atgcggcgac
     1621 cgagttgctc ttgcccggcg tcaatacggg ataataccgc gccacatagc agaactttaa
     1681 aagtgctcat cattggaaaa cgttcttcgg ggcgaaaact ctcaaggatc ttaccgctgt
     1741 tgagatccag ttcgatgtaa cccactcgtg cacccaactg atcttcagca tcttttactt
     1801 tcaccagcgt ttctgggtga gcaaaaacag gaaggcaaaa tgccgcaaaa aagggaataa
     1861 gggcgacacg gaaatgttga atactcatac tcttcctttt tcaatcatga ttgaagcatt
     1921 tatcagggtt attgtctcat gagcggatac atatttgaat gtatttagaa aaataaacaa
     1981 ataggtcatg accaaaatcc cttaacgtga gttttcgttc cactgagcgt cagaccccgt
     2041 agaaaagatc aaaggatctt cttgagatcc tttttttctg cgcgtaatct gctgcttgca
     2101 aacaaaaaaa ccaccgctac cagcggtggt ttgtttgccg gatcaagagc taccaactct
     2161 ttttccgaag gtaactggct tcagcagagc gcagatacca aatactgtcc ttctagtgta
     2221 gccgtagtta ggccaccact tcaagaactc tgtagcaccg cctacatacc tcgctctgct
     2281 aatcctgtta ccagtggctg ctgccagtgg cgataagtcg tgtcttaccg ggttggactc
     2341 aagacgatag ttaccggata aggcgcagcg gtcgggctga acggggggtt cgtgcacaca
     2401 gcccagcttg gagcgaacga cctacaccga actgagatac ctacagcgtg agctatgaga
     2461 aagcgccacg cttcccgaag ggagaaaggc ggacaggtat ccggtaagcg gcagggtcgg
     2521 aacaggagag cgcacgaggg agcttccagg gggaaacgcc tggtatcttt atagtcctgt
     2581 cgggtttcgc cacctctgac ttgagcgtcg atttttgtga tgctcgtcag gggggcggag
     2641 cctatggaaa aacgccagca acgcggcctt tttacggttc ctggcctttt gctggccttt
     2701 tgctcacatg ttctttcctg cgttatcccc tgattctgtg gataaccgta ttaccgcctt
     2761 tgagtgagct gataccgctc gccgcagccg aacgaccgag cgcagcgagt cagtgagcga
     2821 ggaagcggaa gagcgcctga tgcggtattt tctccttacg catctgtgcg gtatttcaca
     2881 ccgcatatat ggtgcactct cagtacaatc tgctctgatg ccgcatagtt aagccagtat
     2941 acactccgct atcgctacgt gactgggtca tggctgcgcc ccgacacccg ccaacacccg
     3001 ctgacgcgcc ctgacgggct tgtctgctcc cggcatccgc ttacagacaa gctgtgaccg
     3061 tctccgggag ctgcatgtgt cagaggtttt caccgtcatc accgaaacgc gcgaggcagc
     3121 tgcggtaaag ctcatcagcg tggtcgtgaa gcgattcaca gatgtctgcc tgttcatccg
     3181 cgtccagctc gttgagtttc tccagaagcg ttaatgtctg gcttctgata aagcgggcca
     3241 tgttaagggc ggttttttcc tgtttggtca ctgatgcctc cgtgtaaggg ggatttctgt
     3301 tcatgggggt aatgataccg atgaaacgag agaggatgct cacgatacgg gttactgatg
     3361 atgaacatgc ccggttactg gaacgttgtg agggtaaaca actggcggta tggatgcggc
     3421 gggaccagag aaaaatcact cagggtcaat gccagcgctt cgttaataca gatgtaggtg
     3481 ttccacaggg tagccagcag catcctgcga tgcagatccg gaacataatg gtgcagggcg
     3541 ctgacttccg cgtttccaga ctttacgaaa cacggaaacc gaagaccatt catgttgttg
     3601 ctcaggtcgc agacgttttg cagcagcagt cgcttcacgt tcgctcgcgt atcggtgatt
     3661 cattctgcta accagtaagg caaccccgcc agcctagccg ggtcctcaac gacaggagca
     3721 cgatcatgct agtcatgccc cgcgcccacc ggaaggagct gactgggttg aaggctctca
     3781 agggcatcgg tcgagatccc ggtgcctaat gagtgagcta acttacatta attgcgttgc
     3841 gctcactgcc cgctttccag tcgggaaacc tgtcgtgcca gctgcattaa tgaatcggcc
     3901 aacgcgcggg gagaggcggt ttgcgtattg ggcgccaggg tggtttttct tttcaccagt
     3961 gagacgggca acagctgatt gcccttcacc gcctggccct gagagagttg cagcaagcgg
     4021 tccacgctgg tttgccccag caggcgaaaa tcctgtttga tggtggttaa cggcgggata
     4081 taacatgagc tgtcttcggt atcgtcgtat cccactaccg agatgtccgc accaacgcgc
     4141 agcccggact cggtaatggc gcgcattgcg cccagcgcca tctgatcgtt ggcaaccagc
     4201 atcgcagtgg gaacgatgcc ctcattcagc atttgcatgg tttgttgaaa accggacatg
     4261 gcactccagt cgccttcccg ttccgctatc ggctgaattt gattgcgagt gagatattta
     4321 tgccagccag ccagacgcag acgcgccgag acagaactta atgggcccgc taacagcgcg
     4381 atttgctggt gacccaatgc gaccagatgc tccacgccca gtcgcgtacc gtcttcatgg
     4441 gagaaaataa tactgttgat gggtgtctgg tcagagacat caagaaataa cgccggaaca
     4501 ttagtgcagg cagcttccac agcaatggca tcctggtcat ccagcggata gttaatgatc
     4561 agcccactga cgcgttgcgc gagaagattg tgcaccgccg ctttacaggc ttcgacgccg
     4621 cttcgttcta ccatcgacac caccacgctg gcacccagtt gatcggcgcg agatttaatc
     4681 gccgcgacaa tttgcgacgg cgcgtgcagg gccagactgg aggtggcaac gccaatcagc
     4741 aacgactgtt tgcccgccag ttgttgtgcc acgcggttgg gaatgtaatt cagctccgcc
     4801 atcgccgctt ccactttttc ccgcgttttc gcagaaacgt ggctggcctg gttcaccacg
     4861 cgggaaacgg tctgataaga gacaccggca tactctgcga catcgtataa cgttactggt
     4921 ttcacattca ccaccctgaa ttgactctct tccgggcgct atcatgccat accgcgaaag
     4981 gttttgcgcc attcgatggt gtccgggatc tcgacgctct ccctt
//
