# Supplementary material for: Genetically encoded RNA strand exchange circuits for programmable protein expression and computation in cells
Source: bioRxiv preprint, doi:10.1101/2025.09.24.678369, version 1 (2025-09-24)
Supplement: Plasmid GenBank files [file 678369_file04.zip › Supplementary File 2/pET - (IN_1_6 T7t) Iu6d d20 T7t.gb]

LOCUS       pET_-_(IN_1_6_T7t)_I{u6 5025 bp ds-DNA     circular     21-SEP-2025
DEFINITION  .
KEYWORDS    "accession:addgene_vdb_2659"
COMMENT     Imported from database: AddGene Entry: pETDuet-1 URL:
            https://www.addgene.org/browse/sequence/2659/giraffe-analyze_vdb/
            GENERAL Analyze: Sequence Bacterial Resistance: Ampicillin Catalog
            Number: 71146 Cloning Method: Unknown Constitutive: Unspecified
            Notes: pETDuet-1 is designed for the coexpression of two target
            genes. pETDuet-1 carries the pBR322-derived ColE1 replicon, lacI
            gene and ampicillin resistance gene. Plasmid Type: Bacterial
            Expression, coexpression Promotor: T7 Size: 5420 Source/Vendor: EMD
            Biosciences Stable: Unspecified Viral/Non-Viral: Nonviral
FEATURES             Location/Qualifiers
     gene            complement(1..252)
                     /label="tet (887 - 636)"
                     /ApEinfo_revcolor="#d59687"
                     /ApEinfo_fwdcolor="#d59687"
     primer          184..203
                     /label="pBRrevBam_primer"
                     /ApEinfo_revcolor="#84b0dc"
                     /ApEinfo_fwdcolor="#84b0dc"
     primer          205..222
                     /label="pET_seq_fwd"
                     /note="sequence: gccagcaaccgcacctgt"
                     /ApEinfo_revcolor="#b1ff67"
                     /ApEinfo_fwdcolor="#b1ff67"
     primer          complement(254..304)
                     /label="pET_BB_rev_ga4"
                     /note="sequence: GACAGTTAGCCCAGAGCAGCGTTAGACTTCatcgatctcgatcctctacgc"
                     /ApEinfo_revcolor="#b4abac"
                     /ApEinfo_fwdcolor="#b4abac"
     misc_feature    308..324
                     /label="T7 promoter"
                     /ApEinfo_revcolor="#d6b295"
                     /ApEinfo_fwdcolor="#d6b295"
     misc_feature    377..421
                     /label="T7 terminator"
                     /ApEinfo_revcolor="#b4abac"
                     /ApEinfo_fwdcolor="#b4abac"
     primer          422..449
                     /label="pET_BB_ds_fwd"
                     /note="sequence: ctgaaaggaggaactatatccggattgg"
                     /ApEinfo_revcolor="#b1ff67"
                     /ApEinfo_fwdcolor="#b1ff67"
     primer          complement(451..470)
                     /label="pET_seq_rev"
                     /note="sequence: ctacagggcgcgtcccattc"
                     /ApEinfo_revcolor="#ff9ccd"
                     /ApEinfo_fwdcolor="#ff9ccd"
     gene            complement(1028..1888)
                     /label="Ampicillin"
                     /ApEinfo_revcolor="#f58a5e"
                     /ApEinfo_fwdcolor="#f58a5e"
     primer          complement(1031..1059)
                     /label="pET_ampR_rev"
                     /note="sequence: agataggtgcctcactgattaagcattgg"
                     /ApEinfo_revcolor="#d6b295"
                     /ApEinfo_fwdcolor="#d6b295"
     promoter        complement(1931..1959)
                     /label="AmpR_promoter"
                     /ApEinfo_revcolor="#84b0dc"
                     /ApEinfo_fwdcolor="#84b0dc"
     origin          2046..2665
                     /label="pBR322_origin"
                     /ApEinfo_revcolor="#75c6a9"
                     /ApEinfo_fwdcolor="#75c6a9"
     primer          3064..3086
                     /label="pGEX_3_primer"
                     /ApEinfo_revcolor="#ff9ccd"
                     /ApEinfo_fwdcolor="#ff9ccd"
     feature         complement(3080..3271)
                     /label="ROP"
                     /ApEinfo_revcolor="#c7b0e3"
                     /ApEinfo_fwdcolor="#c7b0e3"
     regulatory      complement(3843..4934)
                     /label="lacI"
                     /ApEinfo_revcolor="#c6c9d1"
                     /ApEinfo_fwdcolor="#c6c9d1"
ORIGIN
        1 atgcgactcc tgcattagga agcagcccag tagtaggttg aggccgttga gcaccgccgc
       61 cgcaaggaat ggtgcatgca aggagatggc gcccaacagt cccccggcca cggggcctgc
      121 caccataccc acgccgaaac aagcgctcat gagcccgaag tggcgagccc gatcttcccc
      181 atcggtgatg tcggcgatat aggcgccagc aaccgcacct gtggcgccgg tgatgccggc
      241 cacgatgcgt ccggcgtaga ggatcgagat cgatgaagtc taacgctgct ctgggctaac
      301 tgtcTTCTAA TACGACTCAC TATAGGGAGA TTCGTCTCCC AAATACTTAA TACAAAATAA
      361 TTACCTTACT ACATCAATAT AACCCCTTGG GGCCTCTAAA CGGGTCTTGA GGGGTTTTTT
      421 Gctgaaagga ggaactatat ccggattggc gaatgggnnn nnnnnnnnnn nnnnnnnnnn
      481 nnnnnnnnnn nnnnnnnnnn nnnnnnnnnn nnnnnnnnnn nnnnnnnnnn nnnnnnnnnn
      541 nnnnnnnnnn nnnnnnnnnn nnnnnnnnnn nnnnnnnnnn ncnnnnnnnn nnnnnnnnnn
      601 nnnnnnnnnn nnnnnnnnnn nnnnnnnnnn nnnnnnnnnn nnnnnnnnnn nnnnnnnnnn
      661 nnnnnnnnnn nnnannnnnn nnnnnnnnnn nnnnnnnnnn nnnnnnnnnn nnnnnnnnnn
      721 nnncctttga cgttggagtc cacgttcttt aatagtggac tcttgttcca aactggaaca
      781 acactcaacc ctatctcggt ctattctttt gatttataag ggattttgcc gatttcggcc
      841 tattggttaa aaaatgagct gatttaacaa aaatttaacg cgaattttaa caaaatatta
      901 acgtttacaa tttctggcgg cacgatggca tgagattatc aaaaaggatc ttcacctaga
      961 tccttttaaa ttaaaaatga agttttaaat caatctaaag tatatatgag taaacttggt
     1021 ctgacagtta ccaatgctta atcagtgagg cacctatctc agcgatctgt ctatttcgtt
     1081 catccatagt tgcctgactc cccgtcgtgt agataactac gatacgggag ggcttaccat
     1141 ctggccccag tgctgcaatg ataccgcgag acccacgctc accggctcca gatttatcag
     1201 caataaacca gccagccgga agggccgagc gcagaagtgg tcctgcaact ttatccgcct
     1261 ccatccagtc tattaattgt tgccgggaag ctagagtaag tagttcgcca gttaatagtt
     1321 tgcgcaacgt tgttgccatt gctacaggca tcgtggtgtc acgctcgtcg tttggtatgg
     1381 cttcattcag ctccggttcc caacgatcaa ggcgagttac atgatccccc atgttgtgca
     1441 aaaaagcggt tagctccttc ggtcctccga tcgttgtcag aagtaagttg gccgcagtgt
     1501 tatcactcat ggttatggca gcactgcata attctcttac tgtcatgcca tccgtaagat
     1561 gcttttctgt gactggtgag tactcaacca agtcattctg agaatagtgt atgcggcgac
     1621 cgagttgctc ttgcccggcg tcaatacggg ataataccgc gccacatagc agaactttaa
     1681 aagtgctcat cattggaaaa cgttcttcgg ggcgaaaact ctcaaggatc ttaccgctgt
     1741 tgagatccag ttcgatgtaa cccactcgtg cacccaactg atcttcagca tcttttactt
     1801 tcaccagcgt ttctgggtga gcaaaaacag gaaggcaaaa tgccgcaaaa aagggaataa
     1861 gggcgacacg gaaatgttga atactcatac tcttcctttt tcaatcatga ttgaagcatt
     1921 tatcagggtt attgtctcat gagcggatac atatttgaat gtatttagaa aaataaacaa
     1981 ataggtcatg accaaaatcc cttaacgtga gttttcgttc cactgagcgt cagaccccgt
     2041 agaaaagatc aaaggatctt cttgagatcc tttttttctg cgcgtaatct gctgcttgca
     2101 aacaaaaaaa ccaccgctac cagcggtggt ttgtttgccg gatcaagagc taccaactct
     2161 ttttccgaag gtaactggct tcagcagagc gcagatacca aatactgtcc ttctagtgta
     2221 gccgtagtta ggccaccact tcaagaactc tgtagcaccg cctacatacc tcgctctgct
     2281 aatcctgtta ccagtggctg ctgccagtgg cgataagtcg tgtcttaccg ggttggactc
     2341 aagacgatag ttaccggata aggcgcagcg gtcgggctga acggggggtt cgtgcacaca
     2401 gcccagcttg gagcgaacga cctacaccga actgagatac ctacagcgtg agctatgaga
     2461 aagcgccacg cttcccgaag ggagaaaggc ggacaggtat ccggtaagcg gcagggtcgg
     2521 aacaggagag cgcacgaggg agcttccagg gggaaacgcc tggtatcttt atagtcctgt
     2581 cgggtttcgc cacctctgac ttgagcgtcg atttttgtga tgctcgtcag gggggcggag
     2641 cctatggaaa aacgccagca acgcggcctt tttacggttc ctggcctttt gctggccttt
     2701 tgctcacatg ttctttcctg cgttatcccc tgattctgtg gataaccgta ttaccgcctt
     2761 tgagtgagct gataccgctc gccgcagccg aacgaccgag cgcagcgagt cagtgagcga
     2821 ggaagcggaa gagcgcctga tgcggtattt tctccttacg catctgtgcg gtatttcaca
     2881 ccgcatatat ggtgcactct cagtacaatc tgctctgatg ccgcatagtt aagccagtat
     2941 acactccgct atcgctacgt gactgggtca tggctgcgcc ccgacacccg ccaacacccg
     3001 ctgacgcgcc ctgacgggct tgtctgctcc cggcatccgc ttacagacaa gctgtgaccg
     3061 tctccgggag ctgcatgtgt cagaggtttt caccgtcatc accgaaacgc gcgaggcagc
     3121 tgcggtaaag ctcatcagcg tggtcgtgaa gcgattcaca gatgtctgcc tgttcatccg
     3181 cgtccagctc gttgagtttc tccagaagcg ttaatgtctg gcttctgata aagcgggcca
     3241 tgttaagggc ggttttttcc tgtttggtca ctgatgcctc cgtgtaaggg ggatttctgt
     3301 tcatgggggt aatgataccg atgaaacgag agaggatgct cacgatacgg gttactgatg
     3361 atgaacatgc ccggttactg gaacgttgtg agggtaaaca actggcggta tggatgcggc
     3421 gggaccagag aaaaatcact cagggtcaat gccagcgctt cgttaataca gatgtaggtg
     3481 ttccacaggg tagccagcag catcctgcga tgcagatccg gaacataatg gtgcagggcg
     3541 ctgacttccg cgtttccaga ctttacgaaa cacggaaacc gaagaccatt catgttgttg
     3601 ctcaggtcgc agacgttttg cagcagcagt cgcttcacgt tcgctcgcgt atcggtgatt
     3661 cattctgcta accagtaagg caaccccgcc agcctagccg ggtcctcaac gacaggagca
     3721 cgatcatgct agtcatgccc cgcgcccacc ggaaggagct gactgggttg aaggctctca
     3781 agggcatcgg tcgagatccc ggtgcctaat gagtgagcta acttacatta attgcgttgc
     3841 gctcactgcc cgctttccag tcgggaaacc tgtcgtgcca gctgcattaa tgaatcggcc
     3901 aacgcgcggg gagaggcggt ttgcgtattg ggcgccaggg tggtttttct tttcaccagt
     3961 gagacgggca acagctgatt gcccttcacc gcctggccct gagagagttg cagcaagcgg
     4021 tccacgctgg tttgccccag caggcgaaaa tcctgtttga tggtggttaa cggcgggata
     4081 taacatgagc tgtcttcggt atcgtcgtat cccactaccg agatgtccgc accaacgcgc
     4141 agcccggact cggtaatggc gcgcattgcg cccagcgcca tctgatcgtt ggcaaccagc
     4201 atcgcagtgg gaacgatgcc ctcattcagc atttgcatgg tttgttgaaa accggacatg
     4261 gcactccagt cgccttcccg ttccgctatc ggctgaattt gattgcgagt gagatattta
     4321 tgccagccag ccagacgcag acgcgccgag acagaactta atgggcccgc taacagcgcg
     4381 atttgctggt gacccaatgc gaccagatgc tccacgccca gtcgcgtacc gtcttcatgg
     4441 gagaaaataa tactgttgat gggtgtctgg tcagagacat caagaaataa cgccggaaca
     4501 ttagtgcagg cagcttccac agcaatggca tcctggtcat ccagcggata gttaatgatc
     4561 agcccactga cgcgttgcgc gagaagattg tgcaccgccg ctttacaggc ttcgacgccg
     4621 cttcgttcta ccatcgacac caccacgctg gcacccagtt gatcggcgcg agatttaatc
     4681 gccgcgacaa tttgcgacgg cgcgtgcagg gccagactgg aggtggcaac gccaatcagc
     4741 aacgactgtt tgcccgccag ttgttgtgcc acgcggttgg gaatgtaatt cagctccgcc
     4801 atcgccgctt ccactttttc ccgcgttttc gcagaaacgt ggctggcctg gttcaccacg
     4861 cgggaaacgg tctgataaga gacaccggca tactctgcga catcgtataa cgttactggt
     4921 ttcacattca ccaccctgaa ttgactctct tccgggcgct atcatgccat accgcgaaag
     4981 gttttgcgcc attcgatggt gtccgggatc tcgacgctct ccctt
//
