# Supplementary material for: Genetically encoded RNA strand exchange circuits for programmable protein expression and computation in cells
Source: bioRxiv preprint, doi:10.1101/2025.09.24.678369, version 1 (2025-09-24)
Supplement: Plasmid GenBank files [file 678369_file04.zip › Supplementary File 2/pET - (IN_1_7 T7t) Iu7d d20 T7t.gb]

LOCUS       pET_-_(IN_1_7_T7t)_I{u7 5025 bp ds-DNA     circular     21-SEP-2025
DEFINITION  .
KEYWORDS    "accession:addgene_vdb_2659"
COMMENT     Imported from database: AddGene Entry: pETDuet-1 URL:
            https://www.addgene.org/browse/sequence/2659/giraffe-analyze_vdb/
            GENERAL Analyze: Sequence Bacterial Resistance: Ampicillin Catalog
            Number: 71146 Cloning Method: Unknown Constitutive: Unspecified
            Notes: pETDuet-1 is designed for the coexpression of two target
            genes. pETDuet-1 carries the pBR322-derived ColE1 replicon, lacI
            gene and ampicillin resistance gene. Plasmid Type: Bacterial
            Expression, coexpression Promotor: T7 Size: 5420 Source/Vendor: EMD
            Biosciences Stable: Unspecified Viral/Non-Viral: Nonviral
FEATURES             Location/Qualifiers
     regulatory      complement(431..1522)
                     /label="lacI"
                     /ApEinfo_revcolor="#c6c9d1"
                     /ApEinfo_fwdcolor="#c6c9d1"
     gene            complement(1614..1865)
                     /label="tet (887 - 636)"
                     /ApEinfo_revcolor="#d59687"
                     /ApEinfo_fwdcolor="#d59687"
     primer          1797..1816
                     /label="pBRrevBam_primer"
                     /ApEinfo_revcolor="#84b0dc"
                     /ApEinfo_fwdcolor="#84b0dc"
     primer          1818..1835
                     /label="pET_seq_fwd"
                     /note="sequence: gccagcaaccgcacctgt"
                     /ApEinfo_revcolor="#b1ff67"
                     /ApEinfo_fwdcolor="#b1ff67"
     primer          complement(1867..1917)
                     /label="pET_BB_rev_ga4"
                     /note="sequence: GACAGTTAGCCCAGAGCAGCGTTAGACTTCatcgatctcgatcctctacgc"
                     /ApEinfo_revcolor="#b4abac"
                     /ApEinfo_fwdcolor="#b4abac"
     misc_feature    1921..1937
                     /label="T7 promoter"
                     /ApEinfo_revcolor="#d6b295"
                     /ApEinfo_fwdcolor="#d6b295"
     misc_feature    1990..2034
                     /label="T7 terminator"
                     /ApEinfo_revcolor="#b4abac"
                     /ApEinfo_fwdcolor="#b4abac"
     primer          2035..2062
                     /label="pET_BB_ds_fwd"
                     /note="sequence: ctgaaaggaggaactatatccggattgg"
                     /ApEinfo_revcolor="#b1ff67"
                     /ApEinfo_fwdcolor="#b1ff67"
     primer          complement(2064..2083)
                     /label="pET_seq_rev"
                     /note="sequence: ctacagggcgcgtcccattc"
                     /ApEinfo_revcolor="#ff9ccd"
                     /ApEinfo_fwdcolor="#ff9ccd"
     gene            complement(2641..3501)
                     /label="Ampicillin"
                     /ApEinfo_revcolor="#f58a5e"
                     /ApEinfo_fwdcolor="#f58a5e"
     primer          complement(2644..2672)
                     /label="pET_ampR_rev"
                     /note="sequence: agataggtgcctcactgattaagcattgg"
                     /ApEinfo_revcolor="#d6b295"
                     /ApEinfo_fwdcolor="#d6b295"
     promoter        complement(3544..3572)
                     /label="AmpR_promoter"
                     /ApEinfo_revcolor="#84b0dc"
                     /ApEinfo_fwdcolor="#84b0dc"
     origin          3659..4278
                     /label="pBR322_origin"
                     /ApEinfo_revcolor="#75c6a9"
                     /ApEinfo_fwdcolor="#75c6a9"
     primer          4677..4699
                     /label="pGEX_3_primer"
                     /ApEinfo_revcolor="#ff9ccd"
                     /ApEinfo_fwdcolor="#ff9ccd"
     feature         complement(4693..4884)
                     /label="ROP"
                     /ApEinfo_revcolor="#c7b0e3"
                     /ApEinfo_fwdcolor="#c7b0e3"
ORIGIN
        1 gatgcggcgg gaccagagaa aaatcactca gggtcaatgc cagcgcttcg ttaatacaga
       61 tgtaggtgtt ccacagggta gccagcagca tcctgcgatg cagatccgga acataatggt
      121 gcagggcgct gacttccgcg tttccagact ttacgaaaca cggaaaccga agaccattca
      181 tgttgttgct caggtcgcag acgttttgca gcagcagtcg cttcacgttc gctcgcgtat
      241 cggtgattca ttctgctaac cagtaaggca accccgccag cctagccggg tcctcaacga
      301 caggagcacg atcatgctag tcatgccccg cgcccaccgg aaggagctga ctgggttgaa
      361 ggctctcaag ggcatcggtc gagatcccgg tgcctaatga gtgagctaac ttacattaat
      421 tgcgttgcgc tcactgcccg ctttccagtc gggaaacctg tcgtgccagc tgcattaatg
      481 aatcggccaa cgcgcgggga gaggcggttt gcgtattggg cgccagggtg gtttttcttt
      541 tcaccagtga gacgggcaac agctgattgc ccttcaccgc ctggccctga gagagttgca
      601 gcaagcggtc cacgctggtt tgccccagca ggcgaaaatc ctgtttgatg gtggttaacg
      661 gcgggatata acatgagctg tcttcggtat cgtcgtatcc cactaccgag atgtccgcac
      721 caacgcgcag cccggactcg gtaatggcgc gcattgcgcc cagcgccatc tgatcgttgg
      781 caaccagcat cgcagtggga acgatgccct cattcagcat ttgcatggtt tgttgaaaac
      841 cggacatggc actccagtcg ccttcccgtt ccgctatcgg ctgaatttga ttgcgagtga
      901 gatatttatg ccagccagcc agacgcagac gcgccgagac agaacttaat gggcccgcta
      961 acagcgcgat ttgctggtga cccaatgcga ccagatgctc cacgcccagt cgcgtaccgt
     1021 cttcatggga gaaaataata ctgttgatgg gtgtctggtc agagacatca agaaataacg
     1081 ccggaacatt agtgcaggca gcttccacag caatggcatc ctggtcatcc agcggatagt
     1141 taatgatcag cccactgacg cgttgcgcga gaagattgtg caccgccgct ttacaggctt
     1201 cgacgccgct tcgttctacc atcgacacca ccacgctggc acccagttga tcggcgcgag
     1261 atttaatcgc cgcgacaatt tgcgacggcg cgtgcagggc cagactggag gtggcaacgc
     1321 caatcagcaa cgactgtttg cccgccagtt gttgtgccac gcggttggga atgtaattca
     1381 gctccgccat cgccgcttcc actttttccc gcgttttcgc agaaacgtgg ctggcctggt
     1441 tcaccacgcg ggaaacggtc tgataagaga caccggcata ctctgcgaca tcgtataacg
     1501 ttactggttt cacattcacc accctgaatt gactctcttc cgggcgctat catgccatac
     1561 cgcgaaaggt tttgcgccat tcgatggtgt ccgggatctc gacgctctcc cttatgcgac
     1621 tcctgcatta ggaagcagcc cagtagtagg ttgaggccgt tgagcaccgc cgccgcaagg
     1681 aatggtgcat gcaaggagat ggcgcccaac agtcccccgg ccacggggcc tgccaccata
     1741 cccacgccga aacaagcgct catgagcccg aagtggcgag cccgatcttc cccatcggtg
     1801 atgtcggcga tataggcgcc agcaaccgca cctgtggcgc cggtgatgcc ggccacgatg
     1861 cgtccggcgt agaggatcga gatcgatgaa gtctaacgct gctctgggct aactgtcTTC
     1921 TAATACGACT CACTATAGGG AGATTCGTCT CCCAAATACT TAATACAAAA TAAACACATA
     1981 ACAACATCAA TATAACCCCT TGGGGCCTCT AAACGGGTCT TGAGGGGTTT TTTGctgaaa
     2041 ggaggaacta tatccggatt ggcgaatggg nnnnnnnnnn nnnnnnnnnn nnnnnnnnnn
     2101 nnnnnnnnnn nnnnnnnnnn nnnnnnnnnn nnnnnnnnnn nnnnnnnnnn nnnnnnnnnn
     2161 nnnnnnnnnn nnnnnnnnnn nnnnnnnnnn nnnncnnnnn nnnnnnnnnn nnnnnnnnnn
     2221 nnnnnnnnnn nnnnnnnnnn nnnnnnnnnn nnnnnnnnnn nnnnnnnnnn nnnnnnnnnn
     2281 nnnnnnannn nnnnnnnnnn nnnnnnnnnn nnnnnnnnnn nnnnnnnnnn nnnnnncctt
     2341 tgacgttgga gtccacgttc tttaatagtg gactcttgtt ccaaactgga acaacactca
     2401 accctatctc ggtctattct tttgatttat aagggatttt gccgatttcg gcctattggt
     2461 taaaaaatga gctgatttaa caaaaattta acgcgaattt taacaaaata ttaacgttta
     2521 caatttctgg cggcacgatg gcatgagatt atcaaaaagg atcttcacct agatcctttt
     2581 aaattaaaaa tgaagtttta aatcaatcta aagtatatat gagtaaactt ggtctgacag
     2641 ttaccaatgc ttaatcagtg aggcacctat ctcagcgatc tgtctatttc gttcatccat
     2701 agttgcctga ctccccgtcg tgtagataac tacgatacgg gagggcttac catctggccc
     2761 cagtgctgca atgataccgc gagacccacg ctcaccggct ccagatttat cagcaataaa
     2821 ccagccagcc ggaagggccg agcgcagaag tggtcctgca actttatccg cctccatcca
     2881 gtctattaat tgttgccggg aagctagagt aagtagttcg ccagttaata gtttgcgcaa
     2941 cgttgttgcc attgctacag gcatcgtggt gtcacgctcg tcgtttggta tggcttcatt
     3001 cagctccggt tcccaacgat caaggcgagt tacatgatcc cccatgttgt gcaaaaaagc
     3061 ggttagctcc ttcggtcctc cgatcgttgt cagaagtaag ttggccgcag tgttatcact
     3121 catggttatg gcagcactgc ataattctct tactgtcatg ccatccgtaa gatgcttttc
     3181 tgtgactggt gagtactcaa ccaagtcatt ctgagaatag tgtatgcggc gaccgagttg
     3241 ctcttgcccg gcgtcaatac gggataatac cgcgccacat agcagaactt taaaagtgct
     3301 catcattgga aaacgttctt cggggcgaaa actctcaagg atcttaccgc tgttgagatc
     3361 cagttcgatg taacccactc gtgcacccaa ctgatcttca gcatctttta ctttcaccag
     3421 cgtttctggg tgagcaaaaa caggaaggca aaatgccgca aaaaagggaa taagggcgac
     3481 acggaaatgt tgaatactca tactcttcct ttttcaatca tgattgaagc atttatcagg
     3541 gttattgtct catgagcgga tacatatttg aatgtattta gaaaaataaa caaataggtc
     3601 atgaccaaaa tcccttaacg tgagttttcg ttccactgag cgtcagaccc cgtagaaaag
     3661 atcaaaggat cttcttgaga tccttttttt ctgcgcgtaa tctgctgctt gcaaacaaaa
     3721 aaaccaccgc taccagcggt ggtttgtttg ccggatcaag agctaccaac tctttttccg
     3781 aaggtaactg gcttcagcag agcgcagata ccaaatactg tccttctagt gtagccgtag
     3841 ttaggccacc acttcaagaa ctctgtagca ccgcctacat acctcgctct gctaatcctg
     3901 ttaccagtgg ctgctgccag tggcgataag tcgtgtctta ccgggttgga ctcaagacga
     3961 tagttaccgg ataaggcgca gcggtcgggc tgaacggggg gttcgtgcac acagcccagc
     4021 ttggagcgaa cgacctacac cgaactgaga tacctacagc gtgagctatg agaaagcgcc
     4081 acgcttcccg aagggagaaa ggcggacagg tatccggtaa gcggcagggt cggaacagga
     4141 gagcgcacga gggagcttcc agggggaaac gcctggtatc tttatagtcc tgtcgggttt
     4201 cgccacctct gacttgagcg tcgatttttg tgatgctcgt caggggggcg gagcctatgg
     4261 aaaaacgcca gcaacgcggc ctttttacgg ttcctggcct tttgctggcc ttttgctcac
     4321 atgttctttc ctgcgttatc ccctgattct gtggataacc gtattaccgc ctttgagtga
     4381 gctgataccg ctcgccgcag ccgaacgacc gagcgcagcg agtcagtgag cgaggaagcg
     4441 gaagagcgcc tgatgcggta ttttctcctt acgcatctgt gcggtatttc acaccgcata
     4501 tatggtgcac tctcagtaca atctgctctg atgccgcata gttaagccag tatacactcc
     4561 gctatcgcta cgtgactggg tcatggctgc gccccgacac ccgccaacac ccgctgacgc
     4621 gccctgacgg gcttgtctgc tcccggcatc cgcttacaga caagctgtga ccgtctccgg
     4681 gagctgcatg tgtcagaggt tttcaccgtc atcaccgaaa cgcgcgaggc agctgcggta
     4741 aagctcatca gcgtggtcgt gaagcgattc acagatgtct gcctgttcat ccgcgtccag
     4801 ctcgttgagt ttctccagaa gcgttaatgt ctggcttctg ataaagcggg ccatgttaag
     4861 ggcggttttt tcctgtttgg tcactgatgc ctccgtgtaa gggggatttc tgttcatggg
     4921 ggtaatgata ccgatgaaac gagagaggat gctcacgata cgggttactg atgatgaaca
     4981 tgcccggtta ctggaacgtt gtgagggtaa acaactggcg gtatg
//
