# Supplementary material for: Genetically encoded RNA strand exchange circuits for programmable protein expression and computation in cells
Source: bioRxiv preprint, doi:10.1101/2025.09.24.678369, version 1 (2025-09-24)
Supplement: Plasmid GenBank files [file 678369_file04.zip › Supplementary File 2/pET - (IN_1_v) Iv1d d20 T7t.gb]

LOCUS       pET_-_(IN_1_v)_I{v1d}_[ 5025 bp ds-DNA     circular     21-SEP-2025
DEFINITION  .
KEYWORDS    "accession:addgene_vdb_2659"
COMMENT     Imported from database: AddGene Entry: pETDuet-1 URL:
            https://www.addgene.org/browse/sequence/2659/giraffe-analyze_vdb/
            GENERAL Analyze: Sequence Bacterial Resistance: Ampicillin Catalog
            Number: 71146 Cloning Method: Unknown Constitutive: Unspecified
            Notes: pETDuet-1 is designed for the coexpression of two target
            genes. pETDuet-1 carries the pBR322-derived ColE1 replicon, lacI
            gene and ampicillin resistance gene. Plasmid Type: Bacterial
            Expression, coexpression Promotor: T7 Size: 5420 Source/Vendor: EMD
            Biosciences Stable: Unspecified Viral/Non-Viral: Nonviral
FEATURES             Location/Qualifiers
     primer          219..241
                     /label="pGEX_3_primer"
                     /ApEinfo_revcolor="#ff9ccd"
                     /ApEinfo_fwdcolor="#ff9ccd"
     feature         complement(235..426)
                     /label="ROP"
                     /ApEinfo_revcolor="#c7b0e3"
                     /ApEinfo_fwdcolor="#c7b0e3"
     regulatory      complement(998..2089)
                     /label="lacI"
                     /ApEinfo_revcolor="#c6c9d1"
                     /ApEinfo_fwdcolor="#c6c9d1"
     gene            complement(2181..2432)
                     /label="tet (887 - 636)"
                     /ApEinfo_revcolor="#d59687"
                     /ApEinfo_fwdcolor="#d59687"
     primer          2364..2383
                     /label="pBRrevBam_primer"
                     /ApEinfo_revcolor="#84b0dc"
                     /ApEinfo_fwdcolor="#84b0dc"
     primer          2385..2402
                     /label="pET_seq_fwd"
                     /note="sequence: gccagcaaccgcacctgt"
                     /ApEinfo_revcolor="#b1ff67"
                     /ApEinfo_fwdcolor="#b1ff67"
     primer          complement(2434..2484)
                     /label="pET_BB_rev_ga4"
                     /note="sequence: GACAGTTAGCCCAGAGCAGCGTTAGACTTCatcgatctcgatcctctacgc"
                     /ApEinfo_revcolor="#b4abac"
                     /ApEinfo_fwdcolor="#b4abac"
     misc_feature    2488..2504
                     /label="T7 promoter"
                     /ApEinfo_revcolor="#d6b295"
                     /ApEinfo_fwdcolor="#d6b295"
     misc_feature    2557..2601
                     /label="T7 terminator"
                     /ApEinfo_revcolor="#b4abac"
                     /ApEinfo_fwdcolor="#b4abac"
     primer          2602..2629
                     /label="pET_BB_ds_fwd"
                     /note="sequence: ctgaaaggaggaactatatccggattgg"
                     /ApEinfo_revcolor="#b1ff67"
                     /ApEinfo_fwdcolor="#b1ff67"
     primer          complement(2631..2650)
                     /label="pET_seq_rev"
                     /note="sequence: ctacagggcgcgtcccattc"
                     /ApEinfo_revcolor="#ff9ccd"
                     /ApEinfo_fwdcolor="#ff9ccd"
     gene            complement(3208..4068)
                     /label="Ampicillin"
                     /ApEinfo_revcolor="#f58a5e"
                     /ApEinfo_fwdcolor="#f58a5e"
     primer          complement(3211..3239)
                     /label="pET_ampR_rev"
                     /note="sequence: agataggtgcctcactgattaagcattgg"
                     /ApEinfo_revcolor="#d6b295"
                     /ApEinfo_fwdcolor="#d6b295"
     promoter        complement(4111..4139)
                     /label="AmpR_promoter"
                     /ApEinfo_revcolor="#84b0dc"
                     /ApEinfo_fwdcolor="#84b0dc"
     origin          4226..4845
                     /label="pBR322_origin"
                     /ApEinfo_revcolor="#75c6a9"
                     /ApEinfo_fwdcolor="#75c6a9"
ORIGIN
        1 tattttctcc ttacgcatct gtgcggtatt tcacaccgca tatatggtgc actctcagta
       61 caatctgctc tgatgccgca tagttaagcc agtatacact ccgctatcgc tacgtgactg
      121 ggtcatggct gcgccccgac acccgccaac acccgctgac gcgccctgac gggcttgtct
      181 gctcccggca tccgcttaca gacaagctgt gaccgtctcc gggagctgca tgtgtcagag
      241 gttttcaccg tcatcaccga aacgcgcgag gcagctgcgg taaagctcat cagcgtggtc
      301 gtgaagcgat tcacagatgt ctgcctgttc atccgcgtcc agctcgttga gtttctccag
      361 aagcgttaat gtctggcttc tgataaagcg ggccatgtta agggcggttt tttcctgttt
      421 ggtcactgat gcctccgtgt aagggggatt tctgttcatg ggggtaatga taccgatgaa
      481 acgagagagg atgctcacga tacgggttac tgatgatgaa catgcccggt tactggaacg
      541 ttgtgagggt aaacaactgg cggtatggat gcggcgggac cagagaaaaa tcactcaggg
      601 tcaatgccag cgcttcgtta atacagatgt aggtgttcca cagggtagcc agcagcatcc
      661 tgcgatgcag atccggaaca taatggtgca gggcgctgac ttccgcgttt ccagacttta
      721 cgaaacacgg aaaccgaaga ccattcatgt tgttgctcag gtcgcagacg ttttgcagca
      781 gcagtcgctt cacgttcgct cgcgtatcgg tgattcattc tgctaaccag taaggcaacc
      841 ccgccagcct agccgggtcc tcaacgacag gagcacgatc atgctagtca tgccccgcgc
      901 ccaccggaag gagctgactg ggttgaaggc tctcaagggc atcggtcgag atcccggtgc
      961 ctaatgagtg agctaactta cattaattgc gttgcgctca ctgcccgctt tccagtcggg
     1021 aaacctgtcg tgccagctgc attaatgaat cggccaacgc gcggggagag gcggtttgcg
     1081 tattgggcgc cagggtggtt tttcttttca ccagtgagac gggcaacagc tgattgccct
     1141 tcaccgcctg gccctgagag agttgcagca agcggtccac gctggtttgc cccagcaggc
     1201 gaaaatcctg tttgatggtg gttaacggcg ggatataaca tgagctgtct tcggtatcgt
     1261 cgtatcccac taccgagatg tccgcaccaa cgcgcagccc ggactcggta atggcgcgca
     1321 ttgcgcccag cgccatctga tcgttggcaa ccagcatcgc agtgggaacg atgccctcat
     1381 tcagcatttg catggtttgt tgaaaaccgg acatggcact ccagtcgcct tcccgttccg
     1441 ctatcggctg aatttgattg cgagtgagat atttatgcca gccagccaga cgcagacgcg
     1501 ccgagacaga acttaatggg cccgctaaca gcgcgatttg ctggtgaccc aatgcgacca
     1561 gatgctccac gcccagtcgc gtaccgtctt catgggagaa aataatactg ttgatgggtg
     1621 tctggtcaga gacatcaaga aataacgccg gaacattagt gcaggcagct tccacagcaa
     1681 tggcatcctg gtcatccagc ggatagttaa tgatcagccc actgacgcgt tgcgcgagaa
     1741 gattgtgcac cgccgcttta caggcttcga cgccgcttcg ttctaccatc gacaccacca
     1801 cgctggcacc cagttgatcg gcgcgagatt taatcgccgc gacaatttgc gacggcgcgt
     1861 gcagggccag actggaggtg gcaacgccaa tcagcaacga ctgtttgccc gccagttgtt
     1921 gtgccacgcg gttgggaatg taattcagct ccgccatcgc cgcttccact ttttcccgcg
     1981 ttttcgcaga aacgtggctg gcctggttca ccacgcggga aacggtctga taagagacac
     2041 cggcatactc tgcgacatcg tataacgtta ctggtttcac attcaccacc ctgaattgac
     2101 tctcttccgg gcgctatcat gccataccgc gaaaggtttt gcgccattcg atggtgtccg
     2161 ggatctcgac gctctccctt atgcgactcc tgcattagga agcagcccag tagtaggttg
     2221 aggccgttga gcaccgccgc cgcaaggaat ggtgcatgca aggagatggc gcccaacagt
     2281 cccccggcca cggggcctgc caccataccc acgccgaaac aagcgctcat gagcccgaag
     2341 tggcgagccc gatcttcccc atcggtgatg tcggcgatat aggcgccagc aaccgcacct
     2401 gtggcgccgg tgatgccggc cacgatgcgt ccggcgtaga ggatcgagat cgatgaagtc
     2461 taacgctgct ctgggctaac tgtcTTCTAA TACGACTCAC TATAGGGAGA TTCGTCTCCC
     2521 AAATACTTAA TACAAAATAA TCACTTCACA AATCCTCTAT AACCCCTTGG GGCCTCTAAA
     2581 CGGGTCTTGA GGGGTTTTTT Gctgaaagga ggaactatat ccggattggc gaatgggnnn
     2641 nnnnnnnnnn nnnnnnnnnn nnnnnnnnnn nnnnnnnnnn nnnnnnnnnn nnnnnnnnnn
     2701 nnnnnnnnnn nnnnnnnnnn nnnnnnnnnn nnnnnnnnnn nnnnnnnnnn nnnnnnnnnn
     2761 ncnnnnnnnn nnnnnnnnnn nnnnnnnnnn nnnnnnnnnn nnnnnnnnnn nnnnnnnnnn
     2821 nnnnnnnnnn nnnnnnnnnn nnnnnnnnnn nnnannnnnn nnnnnnnnnn nnnnnnnnnn
     2881 nnnnnnnnnn nnnnnnnnnn nnncctttga cgttggagtc cacgttcttt aatagtggac
     2941 tcttgttcca aactggaaca acactcaacc ctatctcggt ctattctttt gatttataag
     3001 ggattttgcc gatttcggcc tattggttaa aaaatgagct gatttaacaa aaatttaacg
     3061 cgaattttaa caaaatatta acgtttacaa tttctggcgg cacgatggca tgagattatc
     3121 aaaaaggatc ttcacctaga tccttttaaa ttaaaaatga agttttaaat caatctaaag
     3181 tatatatgag taaacttggt ctgacagtta ccaatgctta atcagtgagg cacctatctc
     3241 agcgatctgt ctatttcgtt catccatagt tgcctgactc cccgtcgtgt agataactac
     3301 gatacgggag ggcttaccat ctggccccag tgctgcaatg ataccgcgag acccacgctc
     3361 accggctcca gatttatcag caataaacca gccagccgga agggccgagc gcagaagtgg
     3421 tcctgcaact ttatccgcct ccatccagtc tattaattgt tgccgggaag ctagagtaag
     3481 tagttcgcca gttaatagtt tgcgcaacgt tgttgccatt gctacaggca tcgtggtgtc
     3541 acgctcgtcg tttggtatgg cttcattcag ctccggttcc caacgatcaa ggcgagttac
     3601 atgatccccc atgttgtgca aaaaagcggt tagctccttc ggtcctccga tcgttgtcag
     3661 aagtaagttg gccgcagtgt tatcactcat ggttatggca gcactgcata attctcttac
     3721 tgtcatgcca tccgtaagat gcttttctgt gactggtgag tactcaacca agtcattctg
     3781 agaatagtgt atgcggcgac cgagttgctc ttgcccggcg tcaatacggg ataataccgc
     3841 gccacatagc agaactttaa aagtgctcat cattggaaaa cgttcttcgg ggcgaaaact
     3901 ctcaaggatc ttaccgctgt tgagatccag ttcgatgtaa cccactcgtg cacccaactg
     3961 atcttcagca tcttttactt tcaccagcgt ttctgggtga gcaaaaacag gaaggcaaaa
     4021 tgccgcaaaa aagggaataa gggcgacacg gaaatgttga atactcatac tcttcctttt
     4081 tcaatcatga ttgaagcatt tatcagggtt attgtctcat gagcggatac atatttgaat
     4141 gtatttagaa aaataaacaa ataggtcatg accaaaatcc cttaacgtga gttttcgttc
     4201 cactgagcgt cagaccccgt agaaaagatc aaaggatctt cttgagatcc tttttttctg
     4261 cgcgtaatct gctgcttgca aacaaaaaaa ccaccgctac cagcggtggt ttgtttgccg
     4321 gatcaagagc taccaactct ttttccgaag gtaactggct tcagcagagc gcagatacca
     4381 aatactgtcc ttctagtgta gccgtagtta ggccaccact tcaagaactc tgtagcaccg
     4441 cctacatacc tcgctctgct aatcctgtta ccagtggctg ctgccagtgg cgataagtcg
     4501 tgtcttaccg ggttggactc aagacgatag ttaccggata aggcgcagcg gtcgggctga
     4561 acggggggtt cgtgcacaca gcccagcttg gagcgaacga cctacaccga actgagatac
     4621 ctacagcgtg agctatgaga aagcgccacg cttcccgaag ggagaaaggc ggacaggtat
     4681 ccggtaagcg gcagggtcgg aacaggagag cgcacgaggg agcttccagg gggaaacgcc
     4741 tggtatcttt atagtcctgt cgggtttcgc cacctctgac ttgagcgtcg atttttgtga
     4801 tgctcgtcag gggggcggag cctatggaaa aacgccagca acgcggcctt tttacggttc
     4861 ctggcctttt gctggccttt tgctcacatg ttctttcctg cgttatcccc tgattctgtg
     4921 gataaccgta ttaccgcctt tgagtgagct gataccgctc gccgcagccg aacgaccgag
     4981 cgcagcgagt cagtgagcga ggaagcggaa gagcgcctga tgcgg
//
