# Supplementary material for: Genetically encoded RNA strand exchange circuits for programmable protein expression and computation in cells
Source: bioRxiv preprint, doi:10.1101/2025.09.24.678369, version 1 (2025-09-24)
Supplement: Plasmid GenBank files [file 678369_file04.zip › Supplementary File 2/pET - (IN_1_v2) Iv1d s2v d20 T7t.gb]

LOCUS       pET_-_(IN_1_v2)_I{v1d}_ 5027 bp ds-DNA     circular     21-SEP-2025
DEFINITION  .
KEYWORDS    "accession:addgene_vdb_2659"
COMMENT     Imported from database: AddGene Entry: pETDuet-1 URL:
            https://www.addgene.org/browse/sequence/2659/giraffe-analyze_vdb/
            GENERAL Analyze: Sequence Bacterial Resistance: Ampicillin Catalog
            Number: 71146 Cloning Method: Unknown Constitutive: Unspecified
            Notes: pETDuet-1 is designed for the coexpression of two target
            genes. pETDuet-1 carries the pBR322-derived ColE1 replicon, lacI
            gene and ampicillin resistance gene. Plasmid Type: Bacterial
            Expression, coexpression Promotor: T7 Size: 5420 Source/Vendor: EMD
            Biosciences Stable: Unspecified Viral/Non-Viral: Nonviral
FEATURES             Location/Qualifiers
     primer          219..241
                     /label="pGEX_3_primer"
                     /ApEinfo_revcolor="#ff9ccd"
                     /ApEinfo_fwdcolor="#ff9ccd"
     feature         complement(235..426)
                     /label="ROP"
                     /ApEinfo_revcolor="#c7b0e3"
                     /ApEinfo_fwdcolor="#c7b0e3"
     regulatory      complement(998..2089)
                     /label="lacI"
                     /ApEinfo_revcolor="#c6c9d1"
                     /ApEinfo_fwdcolor="#c6c9d1"
     gene            complement(2181..2432)
                     /label="tet (887 - 636)"
                     /ApEinfo_revcolor="#d59687"
                     /ApEinfo_fwdcolor="#d59687"
     primer          2364..2383
                     /label="pBRrevBam_primer"
                     /ApEinfo_revcolor="#84b0dc"
                     /ApEinfo_fwdcolor="#84b0dc"
     primer          2385..2402
                     /label="pET_seq_fwd"
                     /note="sequence: gccagcaaccgcacctgt"
                     /ApEinfo_revcolor="#b1ff67"
                     /ApEinfo_fwdcolor="#b1ff67"
     primer          complement(2434..2484)
                     /label="pET_BB_rev_ga4"
                     /note="sequence: GACAGTTAGCCCAGAGCAGCGTTAGACTTCatcgatctcgatcctctacgc"
                     /ApEinfo_revcolor="#b4abac"
                     /ApEinfo_fwdcolor="#b4abac"
     misc_feature    2488..2504
                     /label="T7 promoter"
                     /ApEinfo_revcolor="#d6b295"
                     /ApEinfo_fwdcolor="#d6b295"
     misc_feature    2559..2603
                     /label="T7 terminator"
                     /ApEinfo_revcolor="#b4abac"
                     /ApEinfo_fwdcolor="#b4abac"
     primer          2604..2631
                     /label="pET_BB_ds_fwd"
                     /note="sequence: ctgaaaggaggaactatatccggattgg"
                     /ApEinfo_revcolor="#b1ff67"
                     /ApEinfo_fwdcolor="#b1ff67"
     primer          complement(2633..2652)
                     /label="pET_seq_rev"
                     /note="sequence: ctacagggcgcgtcccattc"
                     /ApEinfo_revcolor="#ff9ccd"
                     /ApEinfo_fwdcolor="#ff9ccd"
     gene            complement(3210..4070)
                     /label="Ampicillin"
                     /ApEinfo_revcolor="#f58a5e"
                     /ApEinfo_fwdcolor="#f58a5e"
     primer          complement(3213..3241)
                     /label="pET_ampR_rev"
                     /note="sequence: agataggtgcctcactgattaagcattgg"
                     /ApEinfo_revcolor="#d6b295"
                     /ApEinfo_fwdcolor="#d6b295"
     promoter        complement(4113..4141)
                     /label="AmpR_promoter"
                     /ApEinfo_revcolor="#84b0dc"
                     /ApEinfo_fwdcolor="#84b0dc"
     origin          4228..4847
                     /label="pBR322_origin"
                     /ApEinfo_revcolor="#75c6a9"
                     /ApEinfo_fwdcolor="#75c6a9"
ORIGIN
        1 tattttctcc ttacgcatct gtgcggtatt tcacaccgca tatatggtgc actctcagta
       61 caatctgctc tgatgccgca tagttaagcc agtatacact ccgctatcgc tacgtgactg
      121 ggtcatggct gcgccccgac acccgccaac acccgctgac gcgccctgac gggcttgtct
      181 gctcccggca tccgcttaca gacaagctgt gaccgtctcc gggagctgca tgtgtcagag
      241 gttttcaccg tcatcaccga aacgcgcgag gcagctgcgg taaagctcat cagcgtggtc
      301 gtgaagcgat tcacagatgt ctgcctgttc atccgcgtcc agctcgttga gtttctccag
      361 aagcgttaat gtctggcttc tgataaagcg ggccatgtta agggcggttt tttcctgttt
      421 ggtcactgat gcctccgtgt aagggggatt tctgttcatg ggggtaatga taccgatgaa
      481 acgagagagg atgctcacga tacgggttac tgatgatgaa catgcccggt tactggaacg
      541 ttgtgagggt aaacaactgg cggtatggat gcggcgggac cagagaaaaa tcactcaggg
      601 tcaatgccag cgcttcgtta atacagatgt aggtgttcca cagggtagcc agcagcatcc
      661 tgcgatgcag atccggaaca taatggtgca gggcgctgac ttccgcgttt ccagacttta
      721 cgaaacacgg aaaccgaaga ccattcatgt tgttgctcag gtcgcagacg ttttgcagca
      781 gcagtcgctt cacgttcgct cgcgtatcgg tgattcattc tgctaaccag taaggcaacc
      841 ccgccagcct agccgggtcc tcaacgacag gagcacgatc atgctagtca tgccccgcgc
      901 ccaccggaag gagctgactg ggttgaaggc tctcaagggc atcggtcgag atcccggtgc
      961 ctaatgagtg agctaactta cattaattgc gttgcgctca ctgcccgctt tccagtcggg
     1021 aaacctgtcg tgccagctgc attaatgaat cggccaacgc gcggggagag gcggtttgcg
     1081 tattgggcgc cagggtggtt tttcttttca ccagtgagac gggcaacagc tgattgccct
     1141 tcaccgcctg gccctgagag agttgcagca agcggtccac gctggtttgc cccagcaggc
     1201 gaaaatcctg tttgatggtg gttaacggcg ggatataaca tgagctgtct tcggtatcgt
     1261 cgtatcccac taccgagatg tccgcaccaa cgcgcagccc ggactcggta atggcgcgca
     1321 ttgcgcccag cgccatctga tcgttggcaa ccagcatcgc agtgggaacg atgccctcat
     1381 tcagcatttg catggtttgt tgaaaaccgg acatggcact ccagtcgcct tcccgttccg
     1441 ctatcggctg aatttgattg cgagtgagat atttatgcca gccagccaga cgcagacgcg
     1501 ccgagacaga acttaatggg cccgctaaca gcgcgatttg ctggtgaccc aatgcgacca
     1561 gatgctccac gcccagtcgc gtaccgtctt catgggagaa aataatactg ttgatgggtg
     1621 tctggtcaga gacatcaaga aataacgccg gaacattagt gcaggcagct tccacagcaa
     1681 tggcatcctg gtcatccagc ggatagttaa tgatcagccc actgacgcgt tgcgcgagaa
     1741 gattgtgcac cgccgcttta caggcttcga cgccgcttcg ttctaccatc gacaccacca
     1801 cgctggcacc cagttgatcg gcgcgagatt taatcgccgc gacaatttgc gacggcgcgt
     1861 gcagggccag actggaggtg gcaacgccaa tcagcaacga ctgtttgccc gccagttgtt
     1921 gtgccacgcg gttgggaatg taattcagct ccgccatcgc cgcttccact ttttcccgcg
     1981 ttttcgcaga aacgtggctg gcctggttca ccacgcggga aacggtctga taagagacac
     2041 cggcatactc tgcgacatcg tataacgtta ctggtttcac attcaccacc ctgaattgac
     2101 tctcttccgg gcgctatcat gccataccgc gaaaggtttt gcgccattcg atggtgtccg
     2161 ggatctcgac gctctccctt atgcgactcc tgcattagga agcagcccag tagtaggttg
     2221 aggccgttga gcaccgccgc cgcaaggaat ggtgcatgca aggagatggc gcccaacagt
     2281 cccccggcca cggggcctgc caccataccc acgccgaaac aagcgctcat gagcccgaag
     2341 tggcgagccc gatcttcccc atcggtgatg tcggcgatat aggcgccagc aaccgcacct
     2401 gtggcgccgg tgatgccggc cacgatgcgt ccggcgtaga ggatcgagat cgatgaagtc
     2461 taacgctgct ctgggctaac tgtcTTCTAA TACGACTCAC TATAGGGAGA TTCGTCTCCC
     2521 AAATACTTAA TACAAAATAA TCACTTCACA AATCCTATAT ATAACCCCTT GGGGCCTCTA
     2581 AACGGGTCTT GAGGGGTTTT TTGctgaaag gaggaactat atccggattg gcgaatgggn
     2641 nnnnnnnnnn nnnnnnnnnn nnnnnnnnnn nnnnnnnnnn nnnnnnnnnn nnnnnnnnnn
     2701 nnnnnnnnnn nnnnnnnnnn nnnnnnnnnn nnnnnnnnnn nnnnnnnnnn nnnnnnnnnn
     2761 nnncnnnnnn nnnnnnnnnn nnnnnnnnnn nnnnnnnnnn nnnnnnnnnn nnnnnnnnnn
     2821 nnnnnnnnnn nnnnnnnnnn nnnnnnnnnn nnnnnannnn nnnnnnnnnn nnnnnnnnnn
     2881 nnnnnnnnnn nnnnnnnnnn nnnnnccttt gacgttggag tccacgttct ttaatagtgg
     2941 actcttgttc caaactggaa caacactcaa ccctatctcg gtctattctt ttgatttata
     3001 agggattttg ccgatttcgg cctattggtt aaaaaatgag ctgatttaac aaaaatttaa
     3061 cgcgaatttt aacaaaatat taacgtttac aatttctggc ggcacgatgg catgagatta
     3121 tcaaaaagga tcttcaccta gatcctttta aattaaaaat gaagttttaa atcaatctaa
     3181 agtatatatg agtaaacttg gtctgacagt taccaatgct taatcagtga ggcacctatc
     3241 tcagcgatct gtctatttcg ttcatccata gttgcctgac tccccgtcgt gtagataact
     3301 acgatacggg agggcttacc atctggcccc agtgctgcaa tgataccgcg agacccacgc
     3361 tcaccggctc cagatttatc agcaataaac cagccagccg gaagggccga gcgcagaagt
     3421 ggtcctgcaa ctttatccgc ctccatccag tctattaatt gttgccggga agctagagta
     3481 agtagttcgc cagttaatag tttgcgcaac gttgttgcca ttgctacagg catcgtggtg
     3541 tcacgctcgt cgtttggtat ggcttcattc agctccggtt cccaacgatc aaggcgagtt
     3601 acatgatccc ccatgttgtg caaaaaagcg gttagctcct tcggtcctcc gatcgttgtc
     3661 agaagtaagt tggccgcagt gttatcactc atggttatgg cagcactgca taattctctt
     3721 actgtcatgc catccgtaag atgcttttct gtgactggtg agtactcaac caagtcattc
     3781 tgagaatagt gtatgcggcg accgagttgc tcttgcccgg cgtcaatacg ggataatacc
     3841 gcgccacata gcagaacttt aaaagtgctc atcattggaa aacgttcttc ggggcgaaaa
     3901 ctctcaagga tcttaccgct gttgagatcc agttcgatgt aacccactcg tgcacccaac
     3961 tgatcttcag catcttttac tttcaccagc gtttctgggt gagcaaaaac aggaaggcaa
     4021 aatgccgcaa aaaagggaat aagggcgaca cggaaatgtt gaatactcat actcttcctt
     4081 tttcaatcat gattgaagca tttatcaggg ttattgtctc atgagcggat acatatttga
     4141 atgtatttag aaaaataaac aaataggtca tgaccaaaat cccttaacgt gagttttcgt
     4201 tccactgagc gtcagacccc gtagaaaaga tcaaaggatc ttcttgagat cctttttttc
     4261 tgcgcgtaat ctgctgcttg caaacaaaaa aaccaccgct accagcggtg gtttgtttgc
     4321 cggatcaaga gctaccaact ctttttccga aggtaactgg cttcagcaga gcgcagatac
     4381 caaatactgt ccttctagtg tagccgtagt taggccacca cttcaagaac tctgtagcac
     4441 cgcctacata cctcgctctg ctaatcctgt taccagtggc tgctgccagt ggcgataagt
     4501 cgtgtcttac cgggttggac tcaagacgat agttaccgga taaggcgcag cggtcgggct
     4561 gaacgggggg ttcgtgcaca cagcccagct tggagcgaac gacctacacc gaactgagat
     4621 acctacagcg tgagctatga gaaagcgcca cgcttcccga agggagaaag gcggacaggt
     4681 atccggtaag cggcagggtc ggaacaggag agcgcacgag ggagcttcca gggggaaacg
     4741 cctggtatct ttatagtcct gtcgggtttc gccacctctg acttgagcgt cgatttttgt
     4801 gatgctcgtc aggggggcgg agcctatgga aaaacgccag caacgcggcc tttttacggt
     4861 tcctggcctt ttgctggcct tttgctcaca tgttctttcc tgcgttatcc cctgattctg
     4921 tggataaccg tattaccgcc tttgagtgag ctgataccgc tcgccgcagc cgaacgaccg
     4981 agcgcagcga gtcagtgagc gaggaagcgg aagagcgcct gatgcgg
//
