# Supplementary material for: Genetically encoded RNA strand exchange circuits for programmable protein expression and computation in cells
Source: bioRxiv preprint, doi:10.1101/2025.09.24.678369, version 1 (2025-09-24)
Supplement: Plasmid GenBank files [file 678369_file04.zip › Supplementary File 2/pET - (IN_1_v4) Iv1d s4v d20 T7t.gb]

LOCUS       pET_-_(IN_1_v4)_I{v1d}_ 5029 bp ds-DNA     circular     21-SEP-2025
DEFINITION  .
KEYWORDS    "accession:addgene_vdb_2659"
COMMENT     Imported from database: AddGene Entry: pETDuet-1 URL:
            https://www.addgene.org/browse/sequence/2659/giraffe-analyze_vdb/
            GENERAL Analyze: Sequence Bacterial Resistance: Ampicillin Catalog
            Number: 71146 Cloning Method: Unknown Constitutive: Unspecified
            Notes: pETDuet-1 is designed for the coexpression of two target
            genes. pETDuet-1 carries the pBR322-derived ColE1 replicon, lacI
            gene and ampicillin resistance gene. Plasmid Type: Bacterial
            Expression, coexpression Promotor: T7 Size: 5420 Source/Vendor: EMD
            Biosciences Stable: Unspecified Viral/Non-Viral: Nonviral
FEATURES             Location/Qualifiers
     primer          219..241
                     /label="pGEX_3_primer"
                     /ApEinfo_revcolor="#ff9ccd"
                     /ApEinfo_fwdcolor="#ff9ccd"
     feature         complement(235..426)
                     /label="ROP"
                     /ApEinfo_revcolor="#c7b0e3"
                     /ApEinfo_fwdcolor="#c7b0e3"
     regulatory      complement(998..2089)
                     /label="lacI"
                     /ApEinfo_revcolor="#c6c9d1"
                     /ApEinfo_fwdcolor="#c6c9d1"
     gene            complement(2181..2432)
                     /label="tet (887 - 636)"
                     /ApEinfo_revcolor="#d59687"
                     /ApEinfo_fwdcolor="#d59687"
     primer          2364..2383
                     /label="pBRrevBam_primer"
                     /ApEinfo_revcolor="#84b0dc"
                     /ApEinfo_fwdcolor="#84b0dc"
     primer          2385..2402
                     /label="pET_seq_fwd"
                     /note="sequence: gccagcaaccgcacctgt"
                     /ApEinfo_revcolor="#b1ff67"
                     /ApEinfo_fwdcolor="#b1ff67"
     primer          complement(2434..2484)
                     /label="pET_BB_rev_ga4"
                     /note="sequence: GACAGTTAGCCCAGAGCAGCGTTAGACTTCatcgatctcgatcctctacgc"
                     /ApEinfo_revcolor="#b4abac"
                     /ApEinfo_fwdcolor="#b4abac"
     misc_feature    2488..2504
                     /label="T7 promoter"
                     /ApEinfo_revcolor="#d6b295"
                     /ApEinfo_fwdcolor="#d6b295"
     misc_feature    2561..2605
                     /label="T7 terminator"
                     /ApEinfo_revcolor="#b4abac"
                     /ApEinfo_fwdcolor="#b4abac"
     primer          2606..2633
                     /label="pET_BB_ds_fwd"
                     /note="sequence: ctgaaaggaggaactatatccggattgg"
                     /ApEinfo_revcolor="#b1ff67"
                     /ApEinfo_fwdcolor="#b1ff67"
     primer          complement(2635..2654)
                     /label="pET_seq_rev"
                     /note="sequence: ctacagggcgcgtcccattc"
                     /ApEinfo_revcolor="#ff9ccd"
                     /ApEinfo_fwdcolor="#ff9ccd"
     gene            complement(3212..4072)
                     /label="Ampicillin"
                     /ApEinfo_revcolor="#f58a5e"
                     /ApEinfo_fwdcolor="#f58a5e"
     primer          complement(3215..3243)
                     /label="pET_ampR_rev"
                     /note="sequence: agataggtgcctcactgattaagcattgg"
                     /ApEinfo_revcolor="#d6b295"
                     /ApEinfo_fwdcolor="#d6b295"
     promoter        complement(4115..4143)
                     /label="AmpR_promoter"
                     /ApEinfo_revcolor="#84b0dc"
                     /ApEinfo_fwdcolor="#84b0dc"
     origin          4230..4849
                     /label="pBR322_origin"
                     /ApEinfo_revcolor="#75c6a9"
                     /ApEinfo_fwdcolor="#75c6a9"
ORIGIN
        1 tattttctcc ttacgcatct gtgcggtatt tcacaccgca tatatggtgc actctcagta
       61 caatctgctc tgatgccgca tagttaagcc agtatacact ccgctatcgc tacgtgactg
      121 ggtcatggct gcgccccgac acccgccaac acccgctgac gcgccctgac gggcttgtct
      181 gctcccggca tccgcttaca gacaagctgt gaccgtctcc gggagctgca tgtgtcagag
      241 gttttcaccg tcatcaccga aacgcgcgag gcagctgcgg taaagctcat cagcgtggtc
      301 gtgaagcgat tcacagatgt ctgcctgttc atccgcgtcc agctcgttga gtttctccag
      361 aagcgttaat gtctggcttc tgataaagcg ggccatgtta agggcggttt tttcctgttt
      421 ggtcactgat gcctccgtgt aagggggatt tctgttcatg ggggtaatga taccgatgaa
      481 acgagagagg atgctcacga tacgggttac tgatgatgaa catgcccggt tactggaacg
      541 ttgtgagggt aaacaactgg cggtatggat gcggcgggac cagagaaaaa tcactcaggg
      601 tcaatgccag cgcttcgtta atacagatgt aggtgttcca cagggtagcc agcagcatcc
      661 tgcgatgcag atccggaaca taatggtgca gggcgctgac ttccgcgttt ccagacttta
      721 cgaaacacgg aaaccgaaga ccattcatgt tgttgctcag gtcgcagacg ttttgcagca
      781 gcagtcgctt cacgttcgct cgcgtatcgg tgattcattc tgctaaccag taaggcaacc
      841 ccgccagcct agccgggtcc tcaacgacag gagcacgatc atgctagtca tgccccgcgc
      901 ccaccggaag gagctgactg ggttgaaggc tctcaagggc atcggtcgag atcccggtgc
      961 ctaatgagtg agctaactta cattaattgc gttgcgctca ctgcccgctt tccagtcggg
     1021 aaacctgtcg tgccagctgc attaatgaat cggccaacgc gcggggagag gcggtttgcg
     1081 tattgggcgc cagggtggtt tttcttttca ccagtgagac gggcaacagc tgattgccct
     1141 tcaccgcctg gccctgagag agttgcagca agcggtccac gctggtttgc cccagcaggc
     1201 gaaaatcctg tttgatggtg gttaacggcg ggatataaca tgagctgtct tcggtatcgt
     1261 cgtatcccac taccgagatg tccgcaccaa cgcgcagccc ggactcggta atggcgcgca
     1321 ttgcgcccag cgccatctga tcgttggcaa ccagcatcgc agtgggaacg atgccctcat
     1381 tcagcatttg catggtttgt tgaaaaccgg acatggcact ccagtcgcct tcccgttccg
     1441 ctatcggctg aatttgattg cgagtgagat atttatgcca gccagccaga cgcagacgcg
     1501 ccgagacaga acttaatggg cccgctaaca gcgcgatttg ctggtgaccc aatgcgacca
     1561 gatgctccac gcccagtcgc gtaccgtctt catgggagaa aataatactg ttgatgggtg
     1621 tctggtcaga gacatcaaga aataacgccg gaacattagt gcaggcagct tccacagcaa
     1681 tggcatcctg gtcatccagc ggatagttaa tgatcagccc actgacgcgt tgcgcgagaa
     1741 gattgtgcac cgccgcttta caggcttcga cgccgcttcg ttctaccatc gacaccacca
     1801 cgctggcacc cagttgatcg gcgcgagatt taatcgccgc gacaatttgc gacggcgcgt
     1861 gcagggccag actggaggtg gcaacgccaa tcagcaacga ctgtttgccc gccagttgtt
     1921 gtgccacgcg gttgggaatg taattcagct ccgccatcgc cgcttccact ttttcccgcg
     1981 ttttcgcaga aacgtggctg gcctggttca ccacgcggga aacggtctga taagagacac
     2041 cggcatactc tgcgacatcg tataacgtta ctggtttcac attcaccacc ctgaattgac
     2101 tctcttccgg gcgctatcat gccataccgc gaaaggtttt gcgccattcg atggtgtccg
     2161 ggatctcgac gctctccctt atgcgactcc tgcattagga agcagcccag tagtaggttg
     2221 aggccgttga gcaccgccgc cgcaaggaat ggtgcatgca aggagatggc gcccaacagt
     2281 cccccggcca cggggcctgc caccataccc acgccgaaac aagcgctcat gagcccgaag
     2341 tggcgagccc gatcttcccc atcggtgatg tcggcgatat aggcgccagc aaccgcacct
     2401 gtggcgccgg tgatgccggc cacgatgcgt ccggcgtaga ggatcgagat cgatgaagtc
     2461 taacgctgct ctgggctaac tgtcTTCTAA TACGACTCAC TATAGGGAGA TTCGTCTCCC
     2521 AAATACTTAA TACAAAATAA TCACTTCACA AATCCTATCA ATATAACCCC TTGGGGCCTC
     2581 TAAACGGGTC TTGAGGGGTT TTTTGctgaa aggaggaact atatccggat tggcgaatgg
     2641 gnnnnnnnnn nnnnnnnnnn nnnnnnnnnn nnnnnnnnnn nnnnnnnnnn nnnnnnnnnn
     2701 nnnnnnnnnn nnnnnnnnnn nnnnnnnnnn nnnnnnnnnn nnnnnnnnnn nnnnnnnnnn
     2761 nnnnncnnnn nnnnnnnnnn nnnnnnnnnn nnnnnnnnnn nnnnnnnnnn nnnnnnnnnn
     2821 nnnnnnnnnn nnnnnnnnnn nnnnnnnnnn nnnnnnnann nnnnnnnnnn nnnnnnnnnn
     2881 nnnnnnnnnn nnnnnnnnnn nnnnnnncct ttgacgttgg agtccacgtt ctttaatagt
     2941 ggactcttgt tccaaactgg aacaacactc aaccctatct cggtctattc ttttgattta
     3001 taagggattt tgccgatttc ggcctattgg ttaaaaaatg agctgattta acaaaaattt
     3061 aacgcgaatt ttaacaaaat attaacgttt acaatttctg gcggcacgat ggcatgagat
     3121 tatcaaaaag gatcttcacc tagatccttt taaattaaaa atgaagtttt aaatcaatct
     3181 aaagtatata tgagtaaact tggtctgaca gttaccaatg cttaatcagt gaggcaccta
     3241 tctcagcgat ctgtctattt cgttcatcca tagttgcctg actccccgtc gtgtagataa
     3301 ctacgatacg ggagggctta ccatctggcc ccagtgctgc aatgataccg cgagacccac
     3361 gctcaccggc tccagattta tcagcaataa accagccagc cggaagggcc gagcgcagaa
     3421 gtggtcctgc aactttatcc gcctccatcc agtctattaa ttgttgccgg gaagctagag
     3481 taagtagttc gccagttaat agtttgcgca acgttgttgc cattgctaca ggcatcgtgg
     3541 tgtcacgctc gtcgtttggt atggcttcat tcagctccgg ttcccaacga tcaaggcgag
     3601 ttacatgatc ccccatgttg tgcaaaaaag cggttagctc cttcggtcct ccgatcgttg
     3661 tcagaagtaa gttggccgca gtgttatcac tcatggttat ggcagcactg cataattctc
     3721 ttactgtcat gccatccgta agatgctttt ctgtgactgg tgagtactca accaagtcat
     3781 tctgagaata gtgtatgcgg cgaccgagtt gctcttgccc ggcgtcaata cgggataata
     3841 ccgcgccaca tagcagaact ttaaaagtgc tcatcattgg aaaacgttct tcggggcgaa
     3901 aactctcaag gatcttaccg ctgttgagat ccagttcgat gtaacccact cgtgcaccca
     3961 actgatcttc agcatctttt actttcacca gcgtttctgg gtgagcaaaa acaggaaggc
     4021 aaaatgccgc aaaaaaggga ataagggcga cacggaaatg ttgaatactc atactcttcc
     4081 tttttcaatc atgattgaag catttatcag ggttattgtc tcatgagcgg atacatattt
     4141 gaatgtattt agaaaaataa acaaataggt catgaccaaa atcccttaac gtgagttttc
     4201 gttccactga gcgtcagacc ccgtagaaaa gatcaaagga tcttcttgag atcctttttt
     4261 tctgcgcgta atctgctgct tgcaaacaaa aaaaccaccg ctaccagcgg tggtttgttt
     4321 gccggatcaa gagctaccaa ctctttttcc gaaggtaact ggcttcagca gagcgcagat
     4381 accaaatact gtccttctag tgtagccgta gttaggccac cacttcaaga actctgtagc
     4441 accgcctaca tacctcgctc tgctaatcct gttaccagtg gctgctgcca gtggcgataa
     4501 gtcgtgtctt accgggttgg actcaagacg atagttaccg gataaggcgc agcggtcggg
     4561 ctgaacgggg ggttcgtgca cacagcccag cttggagcga acgacctaca ccgaactgag
     4621 atacctacag cgtgagctat gagaaagcgc cacgcttccc gaagggagaa aggcggacag
     4681 gtatccggta agcggcaggg tcggaacagg agagcgcacg agggagcttc cagggggaaa
     4741 cgcctggtat ctttatagtc ctgtcgggtt tcgccacctc tgacttgagc gtcgattttt
     4801 gtgatgctcg tcaggggggc ggagcctatg gaaaaacgcc agcaacgcgg cctttttacg
     4861 gttcctggcc ttttgctggc cttttgctca catgttcttt cctgcgttat cccctgattc
     4921 tgtggataac cgtattaccg cctttgagtg agctgatacc gctcgccgca gccgaacgac
     4981 cgagcgcagc gagtcagtga gcgaggaagc ggaagagcgc ctgatgcgg
//
