# Supplementary material for: Genetically encoded RNA strand exchange circuits for programmable protein expression and computation in cells
Source: bioRxiv preprint, doi:10.1101/2025.09.24.678369, version 1 (2025-09-24)
Supplement: Plasmid GenBank files [file 678369_file04.zip › Supplementary File 2/pET - (IN_2 T7t) Iu1 T7t.gb]

LOCUS       pET_-_(IN_2_T7t)_I{u1}_ 4989 bp ds-DNA     circular     21-SEP-2025
DEFINITION  .
KEYWORDS    "accession:addgene_vdb_2659"
COMMENT     Imported from database: AddGene Entry: pETDuet-1 URL:
            https://www.addgene.org/browse/sequence/2659/giraffe-analyze_vdb/
            GENERAL Analyze: Sequence Bacterial Resistance: Ampicillin Catalog
            Number: 71146 Cloning Method: Unknown Constitutive: Unspecified
            Notes: pETDuet-1 is designed for the coexpression of two target
            genes. pETDuet-1 carries the pBR322-derived ColE1 replicon, lacI
            gene and ampicillin resistance gene. Plasmid Type: Bacterial
            Expression, coexpression Promotor: T7 Size: 5420 Source/Vendor: EMD
            Biosciences Stable: Unspecified Viral/Non-Viral: Nonviral
FEATURES             Location/Qualifiers
     regulatory      complement(405..1496)
                     /label="lacI"
                     /ApEinfo_revcolor="#c6c9d1"
                     /ApEinfo_fwdcolor="#c6c9d1"
     gene            complement(1588..1839)
                     /label="tet (887 - 636)"
                     /ApEinfo_revcolor="#d59687"
                     /ApEinfo_fwdcolor="#d59687"
     primer          1771..1790
                     /label="pBRrevBam_primer"
                     /ApEinfo_revcolor="#84b0dc"
                     /ApEinfo_fwdcolor="#84b0dc"
     primer          1792..1809
                     /label="pET_seq_fwd"
                     /note="sequence: gccagcaaccgcacctgt"
                     /ApEinfo_revcolor="#b1ff67"
                     /ApEinfo_fwdcolor="#b1ff67"
     misc_feature    1878..1894
                     /label="T7 promoter"
                     /ApEinfo_revcolor="#75c6a9"
                     /ApEinfo_fwdcolor="#75c6a9"
     misc_feature    1928..1972
                     /label="T7 terminator"
                     /ApEinfo_revcolor="#f58a5e"
                     /ApEinfo_fwdcolor="#f58a5e"
     primer          1973..2000
                     /label="pET_BB_ds_fwd"
                     /note="sequence: ctgaaaggaggaactatatccggattgg"
                     /ApEinfo_revcolor="#b1ff67"
                     /ApEinfo_fwdcolor="#b1ff67"
     primer          complement(2002..2021)
                     /label="pET_seq_rev"
                     /note="sequence: ctacagggcgcgtcccattc"
                     /ApEinfo_revcolor="#ff9ccd"
                     /ApEinfo_fwdcolor="#ff9ccd"
     gene            complement(2579..3439)
                     /label="Ampicillin"
                     /ApEinfo_revcolor="#f58a5e"
                     /ApEinfo_fwdcolor="#f58a5e"
     primer          complement(2582..2610)
                     /label="pET_ampR_rev"
                     /note="sequence: agataggtgcctcactgattaagcattgg"
                     /ApEinfo_revcolor="#d6b295"
                     /ApEinfo_fwdcolor="#d6b295"
     promoter        complement(3482..3510)
                     /label="AmpR_promoter"
                     /ApEinfo_revcolor="#84b0dc"
                     /ApEinfo_fwdcolor="#84b0dc"
     origin          3597..4216
                     /label="pBR322_origin"
                     /ApEinfo_revcolor="#75c6a9"
                     /ApEinfo_fwdcolor="#75c6a9"
     primer          4615..4637
                     /label="pGEX_3_primer"
                     /ApEinfo_revcolor="#ff9ccd"
                     /ApEinfo_fwdcolor="#ff9ccd"
     feature         complement(4631..4822)
                     /label="ROP"
                     /ApEinfo_revcolor="#c7b0e3"
                     /ApEinfo_fwdcolor="#c7b0e3"
ORIGIN
        1 ctcagggtca atgccagcgc ttcgttaata cagatgtagg tgttccacag ggtagccagc
       61 agcatcctgc gatgcagatc cggaacataa tggtgcaggg cgctgacttc cgcgtttcca
      121 gactttacga aacacggaaa ccgaagacca ttcatgttgt tgctcaggtc gcagacgttt
      181 tgcagcagca gtcgcttcac gttcgctcgc gtatcggtga ttcattctgc taaccagtaa
      241 ggcaaccccg ccagcctagc cgggtcctca acgacaggag cacgatcatg ctagtcatgc
      301 cccgcgccca ccggaaggag ctgactgggt tgaaggctct caagggcatc ggtcgagatc
      361 ccggtgccta atgagtgagc taacttacat taattgcgtt gcgctcactg cccgctttcc
      421 agtcgggaaa cctgtcgtgc cagctgcatt aatgaatcgg ccaacgcgcg gggagaggcg
      481 gtttgcgtat tgggcgccag ggtggttttt cttttcacca gtgagacggg caacagctga
      541 ttgcccttca ccgcctggcc ctgagagagt tgcagcaagc ggtccacgct ggtttgcccc
      601 agcaggcgaa aatcctgttt gatggtggtt aacggcggga tataacatga gctgtcttcg
      661 gtatcgtcgt atcccactac cgagatgtcc gcaccaacgc gcagcccgga ctcggtaatg
      721 gcgcgcattg cgcccagcgc catctgatcg ttggcaacca gcatcgcagt gggaacgatg
      781 ccctcattca gcatttgcat ggtttgttga aaaccggaca tggcactcca gtcgccttcc
      841 cgttccgcta tcggctgaat ttgattgcga gtgagatatt tatgccagcc agccagacgc
      901 agacgcgccg agacagaact taatgggccc gctaacagcg cgatttgctg gtgacccaat
      961 gcgaccagat gctccacgcc cagtcgcgta ccgtcttcat gggagaaaat aatactgttg
     1021 atgggtgtct ggtcagagac atcaagaaat aacgccggaa cattagtgca ggcagcttcc
     1081 acagcaatgg catcctggtc atccagcgga tagttaatga tcagcccact gacgcgttgc
     1141 gcgagaagat tgtgcaccgc cgctttacag gcttcgacgc cgcttcgttc taccatcgac
     1201 accaccacgc tggcacccag ttgatcggcg cgagatttaa tcgccgcgac aatttgcgac
     1261 ggcgcgtgca gggccagact ggaggtggca acgccaatca gcaacgactg tttgcccgcc
     1321 agttgttgtg ccacgcggtt gggaatgtaa ttcagctccg ccatcgccgc ttccactttt
     1381 tcccgcgttt tcgcagaaac gtggctggcc tggttcacca cgcgggaaac ggtctgataa
     1441 gagacaccgg catactctgc gacatcgtat aacgttactg gtttcacatt caccaccctg
     1501 aattgactct cttccgggcg ctatcatgcc ataccgcgaa aggttttgcg ccattcgatg
     1561 gtgtccggga tctcgacgct ctcccttatg cgactcctgc attaggaagc agcccagtag
     1621 taggttgagg ccgttgagca ccgccgccgc aaggaatggt gcatgcaagg agatggcgcc
     1681 caacagtccc ccggccacgg ggcctgccac catacccacg ccgaaacaag cgctcatgag
     1741 cccgaagtgg cgagcccgat cttccccatc ggtgatgtcg gcgatatagg cgccagcaac
     1801 cgcacctgtg gcgccggtga tgccggccac gatgcgtccg gcgtagagga tcgagatcga
     1861 tctcgatccc gcgaaatTAA TACGACTCAC TATAGGGAGA TTCGTCTCCC ATCACTTCAC
     1921 AACATCACTA TAACCCCTTG GGGCCTCTAA ACGGGTCTTG AGGGGTTTTT TGctgaaagg
     1981 aggaactata tccggattgg cgaatgggnn nnnnnnnnnn nnnnnnnnnn nnnnnnnnnn
     2041 nnnnnnnnnn nnnnnnnnnn nnnnnnnnnn nnnnnnnnnn nnnnnnnnnn nnnnnnnnnn
     2101 nnnnnnnnnn nnnnnnnnnn nnnnnnnnnn nncnnnnnnn nnnnnnnnnn nnnnnnnnnn
     2161 nnnnnnnnnn nnnnnnnnnn nnnnnnnnnn nnnnnnnnnn nnnnnnnnnn nnnnnnnnnn
     2221 nnnnannnnn nnnnnnnnnn nnnnnnnnnn nnnnnnnnnn nnnnnnnnnn nnnncctttg
     2281 acgttggagt ccacgttctt taatagtgga ctcttgttcc aaactggaac aacactcaac
     2341 cctatctcgg tctattcttt tgatttataa gggattttgc cgatttcggc ctattggtta
     2401 aaaaatgagc tgatttaaca aaaatttaac gcgaatttta acaaaatatt aacgtttaca
     2461 atttctggcg gcacgatggc atgagattat caaaaaggat cttcacctag atccttttaa
     2521 attaaaaatg aagttttaaa tcaatctaaa gtatatatga gtaaacttgg tctgacagtt
     2581 accaatgctt aatcagtgag gcacctatct cagcgatctg tctatttcgt tcatccatag
     2641 ttgcctgact ccccgtcgtg tagataacta cgatacggga gggcttacca tctggcccca
     2701 gtgctgcaat gataccgcga gacccacgct caccggctcc agatttatca gcaataaacc
     2761 agccagccgg aagggccgag cgcagaagtg gtcctgcaac tttatccgcc tccatccagt
     2821 ctattaattg ttgccgggaa gctagagtaa gtagttcgcc agttaatagt ttgcgcaacg
     2881 ttgttgccat tgctacaggc atcgtggtgt cacgctcgtc gtttggtatg gcttcattca
     2941 gctccggttc ccaacgatca aggcgagtta catgatcccc catgttgtgc aaaaaagcgg
     3001 ttagctcctt cggtcctccg atcgttgtca gaagtaagtt ggccgcagtg ttatcactca
     3061 tggttatggc agcactgcat aattctctta ctgtcatgcc atccgtaaga tgcttttctg
     3121 tgactggtga gtactcaacc aagtcattct gagaatagtg tatgcggcga ccgagttgct
     3181 cttgcccggc gtcaatacgg gataataccg cgccacatag cagaacttta aaagtgctca
     3241 tcattggaaa acgttcttcg gggcgaaaac tctcaaggat cttaccgctg ttgagatcca
     3301 gttcgatgta acccactcgt gcacccaact gatcttcagc atcttttact ttcaccagcg
     3361 tttctgggtg agcaaaaaca ggaaggcaaa atgccgcaaa aaagggaata agggcgacac
     3421 ggaaatgttg aatactcata ctcttccttt ttcaatcatg attgaagcat ttatcagggt
     3481 tattgtctca tgagcggata catatttgaa tgtatttaga aaaataaaca aataggtcat
     3541 gaccaaaatc ccttaacgtg agttttcgtt ccactgagcg tcagaccccg tagaaaagat
     3601 caaaggatct tcttgagatc ctttttttct gcgcgtaatc tgctgcttgc aaacaaaaaa
     3661 accaccgcta ccagcggtgg tttgtttgcc ggatcaagag ctaccaactc tttttccgaa
     3721 ggtaactggc ttcagcagag cgcagatacc aaatactgtc cttctagtgt agccgtagtt
     3781 aggccaccac ttcaagaact ctgtagcacc gcctacatac ctcgctctgc taatcctgtt
     3841 accagtggct gctgccagtg gcgataagtc gtgtcttacc gggttggact caagacgata
     3901 gttaccggat aaggcgcagc ggtcgggctg aacggggggt tcgtgcacac agcccagctt
     3961 ggagcgaacg acctacaccg aactgagata cctacagcgt gagctatgag aaagcgccac
     4021 gcttcccgaa gggagaaagg cggacaggta tccggtaagc ggcagggtcg gaacaggaga
     4081 gcgcacgagg gagcttccag ggggaaacgc ctggtatctt tatagtcctg tcgggtttcg
     4141 ccacctctga cttgagcgtc gatttttgtg atgctcgtca ggggggcgga gcctatggaa
     4201 aaacgccagc aacgcggcct ttttacggtt cctggccttt tgctggcctt ttgctcacat
     4261 gttctttcct gcgttatccc ctgattctgt ggataaccgt attaccgcct ttgagtgagc
     4321 tgataccgct cgccgcagcc gaacgaccga gcgcagcgag tcagtgagcg aggaagcgga
     4381 agagcgcctg atgcggtatt ttctccttac gcatctgtgc ggtatttcac accgcatata
     4441 tggtgcactc tcagtacaat ctgctctgat gccgcatagt taagccagta tacactccgc
     4501 tatcgctacg tgactgggtc atggctgcgc cccgacaccc gccaacaccc gctgacgcgc
     4561 cctgacgggc ttgtctgctc ccggcatccg cttacagaca agctgtgacc gtctccggga
     4621 gctgcatgtg tcagaggttt tcaccgtcat caccgaaacg cgcgaggcag ctgcggtaaa
     4681 gctcatcagc gtggtcgtga agcgattcac agatgtctgc ctgttcatcc gcgtccagct
     4741 cgttgagttt ctccagaagc gttaatgtct ggcttctgat aaagcgggcc atgttaaggg
     4801 cggttttttc ctgtttggtc actgatgcct ccgtgtaagg gggatttctg ttcatggggg
     4861 taatgatacc gatgaaacga gagaggatgc tcacgatacg ggttactgat gatgaacatg
     4921 cccggttact ggaacgttgt gagggtaaac aactggcggt atggatgcgg cgggaccaga
     4981 gaaaaatca
//
