# Supplementary material for: Genetically encoded RNA strand exchange circuits for programmable protein expression and computation in cells
Source: bioRxiv preprint, doi:10.1101/2025.09.24.678369, version 1 (2025-09-24)
Supplement: Plasmid GenBank files [file 678369_file04.zip › Supplementary File 2/pET - (IN_27) Iu1d d15 T7t.gb]

LOCUS       pET_-_(IN_27)_I{u1d}_[] 5020 bp ds-DNA     circular     21-SEP-2025
DEFINITION  .
KEYWORDS    "accession:addgene_vdb_2659"
COMMENT     Imported from database: AddGene Entry: pETDuet-1 URL:
            https://www.addgene.org/browse/sequence/2659/giraffe-analyze_vdb/
            GENERAL Analyze: Sequence Bacterial Resistance: Ampicillin Catalog
            Number: 71146 Cloning Method: Unknown Constitutive: Unspecified
            Notes: pETDuet-1 is designed for the coexpression of two target
            genes. pETDuet-1 carries the pBR322-derived ColE1 replicon, lacI
            gene and ampicillin resistance gene. Plasmid Type: Bacterial
            Expression, coexpression Promotor: T7 Size: 5420 Source/Vendor: EMD
            Biosciences Stable: Unspecified Viral/Non-Viral: Nonviral
FEATURES             Location/Qualifiers
     gene            complement(1..252)
                     /label="tet (887 - 636)"
                     /ApEinfo_revcolor="#d59687"
                     /ApEinfo_fwdcolor="#d59687"
     primer          184..203
                     /label="pBRrevBam_primer"
                     /ApEinfo_revcolor="#84b0dc"
                     /ApEinfo_fwdcolor="#84b0dc"
     primer          205..222
                     /label="pET_seq_fwd"
                     /note="sequence: gccagcaaccgcacctgt"
                     /ApEinfo_revcolor="#b1ff67"
                     /ApEinfo_fwdcolor="#b1ff67"
     primer          complement(254..304)
                     /label="pET_BB_rev_ga4"
                     /note="sequence: GACAGTTAGCCCAGAGCAGCGTTAGACTTCatcgatctcgatcctctacgc"
                     /ApEinfo_revcolor="#b4abac"
                     /ApEinfo_fwdcolor="#b4abac"
     misc_feature    308..324
                     /label="T7 promoter"
                     /ApEinfo_revcolor="#d6b295"
                     /ApEinfo_fwdcolor="#d6b295"
     misc_feature    372..416
                     /label="T7 terminator"
                     /ApEinfo_revcolor="#b4abac"
                     /ApEinfo_fwdcolor="#b4abac"
     primer          417..444
                     /label="pET_BB_ds_fwd"
                     /note="sequence: ctgaaaggaggaactatatccggattgg"
                     /ApEinfo_revcolor="#b1ff67"
                     /ApEinfo_fwdcolor="#b1ff67"
     primer          complement(446..465)
                     /label="pET_seq_rev"
                     /note="sequence: ctacagggcgcgtcccattc"
                     /ApEinfo_revcolor="#ff9ccd"
                     /ApEinfo_fwdcolor="#ff9ccd"
     gene            complement(1023..1883)
                     /label="Ampicillin"
                     /ApEinfo_revcolor="#f58a5e"
                     /ApEinfo_fwdcolor="#f58a5e"
     primer          complement(1026..1054)
                     /label="pET_ampR_rev"
                     /note="sequence: agataggtgcctcactgattaagcattgg"
                     /ApEinfo_revcolor="#d6b295"
                     /ApEinfo_fwdcolor="#d6b295"
     promoter        complement(1926..1954)
                     /label="AmpR_promoter"
                     /ApEinfo_revcolor="#84b0dc"
                     /ApEinfo_fwdcolor="#84b0dc"
     origin          2041..2660
                     /label="pBR322_origin"
                     /ApEinfo_revcolor="#75c6a9"
                     /ApEinfo_fwdcolor="#75c6a9"
     primer          3059..3081
                     /label="pGEX_3_primer"
                     /ApEinfo_revcolor="#ff9ccd"
                     /ApEinfo_fwdcolor="#ff9ccd"
     feature         complement(3075..3266)
                     /label="ROP"
                     /ApEinfo_revcolor="#c7b0e3"
                     /ApEinfo_fwdcolor="#c7b0e3"
     regulatory      complement(3838..4929)
                     /label="lacI"
                     /ApEinfo_revcolor="#c6c9d1"
                     /ApEinfo_fwdcolor="#c6c9d1"
ORIGIN
        1 atgcgactcc tgcattagga agcagcccag tagtaggttg aggccgttga gcaccgccgc
       61 cgcaaggaat ggtgcatgca aggagatggc gcccaacagt cccccggcca cggggcctgc
      121 caccataccc acgccgaaac aagcgctcat gagcccgaag tggcgagccc gatcttcccc
      181 atcggtgatg tcggcgatat aggcgccagc aaccgcacct gtggcgccgg tgatgccggc
      241 cacgatgcgt ccggcgtaga ggatcgagat cgatgaagtc taacgctgct ctgggctaac
      301 tgtcTTCTAA TACGACTCAC TATAGGGAGA TTCGTCTCCC ATTAATACAA AATAATCACT
      361 TCACAACATC AATATAACCC CTTGGGGCCT CTAAACGGGT CTTGAGGGGT TTTTTGctga
      421 aaggaggaac tatatccgga ttggcgaatg ggnnnnnnnn nnnnnnnnnn nnnnnnnnnn
      481 nnnnnnnnnn nnnnnnnnnn nnnnnnnnnn nnnnnnnnnn nnnnnnnnnn nnnnnnnnnn
      541 nnnnnnnnnn nnnnnnnnnn nnnnnnnnnn nnnnnncnnn nnnnnnnnnn nnnnnnnnnn
      601 nnnnnnnnnn nnnnnnnnnn nnnnnnnnnn nnnnnnnnnn nnnnnnnnnn nnnnnnnnnn
      661 nnnnnnnnan nnnnnnnnnn nnnnnnnnnn nnnnnnnnnn nnnnnnnnnn nnnnnnnncc
      721 tttgacgttg gagtccacgt tctttaatag tggactcttg ttccaaactg gaacaacact
      781 caaccctatc tcggtctatt cttttgattt ataagggatt ttgccgattt cggcctattg
      841 gttaaaaaat gagctgattt aacaaaaatt taacgcgaat tttaacaaaa tattaacgtt
      901 tacaatttct ggcggcacga tggcatgaga ttatcaaaaa ggatcttcac ctagatcctt
      961 ttaaattaaa aatgaagttt taaatcaatc taaagtatat atgagtaaac ttggtctgac
     1021 agttaccaat gcttaatcag tgaggcacct atctcagcga tctgtctatt tcgttcatcc
     1081 atagttgcct gactccccgt cgtgtagata actacgatac gggagggctt accatctggc
     1141 cccagtgctg caatgatacc gcgagaccca cgctcaccgg ctccagattt atcagcaata
     1201 aaccagccag ccggaagggc cgagcgcaga agtggtcctg caactttatc cgcctccatc
     1261 cagtctatta attgttgccg ggaagctaga gtaagtagtt cgccagttaa tagtttgcgc
     1321 aacgttgttg ccattgctac aggcatcgtg gtgtcacgct cgtcgtttgg tatggcttca
     1381 ttcagctccg gttcccaacg atcaaggcga gttacatgat cccccatgtt gtgcaaaaaa
     1441 gcggttagct ccttcggtcc tccgatcgtt gtcagaagta agttggccgc agtgttatca
     1501 ctcatggtta tggcagcact gcataattct cttactgtca tgccatccgt aagatgcttt
     1561 tctgtgactg gtgagtactc aaccaagtca ttctgagaat agtgtatgcg gcgaccgagt
     1621 tgctcttgcc cggcgtcaat acgggataat accgcgccac atagcagaac tttaaaagtg
     1681 ctcatcattg gaaaacgttc ttcggggcga aaactctcaa ggatcttacc gctgttgaga
     1741 tccagttcga tgtaacccac tcgtgcaccc aactgatctt cagcatcttt tactttcacc
     1801 agcgtttctg ggtgagcaaa aacaggaagg caaaatgccg caaaaaaggg aataagggcg
     1861 acacggaaat gttgaatact catactcttc ctttttcaat catgattgaa gcatttatca
     1921 gggttattgt ctcatgagcg gatacatatt tgaatgtatt tagaaaaata aacaaatagg
     1981 tcatgaccaa aatcccttaa cgtgagtttt cgttccactg agcgtcagac cccgtagaaa
     2041 agatcaaagg atcttcttga gatccttttt ttctgcgcgt aatctgctgc ttgcaaacaa
     2101 aaaaaccacc gctaccagcg gtggtttgtt tgccggatca agagctacca actctttttc
     2161 cgaaggtaac tggcttcagc agagcgcaga taccaaatac tgtccttcta gtgtagccgt
     2221 agttaggcca ccacttcaag aactctgtag caccgcctac atacctcgct ctgctaatcc
     2281 tgttaccagt ggctgctgcc agtggcgata agtcgtgtct taccgggttg gactcaagac
     2341 gatagttacc ggataaggcg cagcggtcgg gctgaacggg gggttcgtgc acacagccca
     2401 gcttggagcg aacgacctac accgaactga gatacctaca gcgtgagcta tgagaaagcg
     2461 ccacgcttcc cgaagggaga aaggcggaca ggtatccggt aagcggcagg gtcggaacag
     2521 gagagcgcac gagggagctt ccagggggaa acgcctggta tctttatagt cctgtcgggt
     2581 ttcgccacct ctgacttgag cgtcgatttt tgtgatgctc gtcagggggg cggagcctat
     2641 ggaaaaacgc cagcaacgcg gcctttttac ggttcctggc cttttgctgg ccttttgctc
     2701 acatgttctt tcctgcgtta tcccctgatt ctgtggataa ccgtattacc gcctttgagt
     2761 gagctgatac cgctcgccgc agccgaacga ccgagcgcag cgagtcagtg agcgaggaag
     2821 cggaagagcg cctgatgcgg tattttctcc ttacgcatct gtgcggtatt tcacaccgca
     2881 tatatggtgc actctcagta caatctgctc tgatgccgca tagttaagcc agtatacact
     2941 ccgctatcgc tacgtgactg ggtcatggct gcgccccgac acccgccaac acccgctgac
     3001 gcgccctgac gggcttgtct gctcccggca tccgcttaca gacaagctgt gaccgtctcc
     3061 gggagctgca tgtgtcagag gttttcaccg tcatcaccga aacgcgcgag gcagctgcgg
     3121 taaagctcat cagcgtggtc gtgaagcgat tcacagatgt ctgcctgttc atccgcgtcc
     3181 agctcgttga gtttctccag aagcgttaat gtctggcttc tgataaagcg ggccatgtta
     3241 agggcggttt tttcctgttt ggtcactgat gcctccgtgt aagggggatt tctgttcatg
     3301 ggggtaatga taccgatgaa acgagagagg atgctcacga tacgggttac tgatgatgaa
     3361 catgcccggt tactggaacg ttgtgagggt aaacaactgg cggtatggat gcggcgggac
     3421 cagagaaaaa tcactcaggg tcaatgccag cgcttcgtta atacagatgt aggtgttcca
     3481 cagggtagcc agcagcatcc tgcgatgcag atccggaaca taatggtgca gggcgctgac
     3541 ttccgcgttt ccagacttta cgaaacacgg aaaccgaaga ccattcatgt tgttgctcag
     3601 gtcgcagacg ttttgcagca gcagtcgctt cacgttcgct cgcgtatcgg tgattcattc
     3661 tgctaaccag taaggcaacc ccgccagcct agccgggtcc tcaacgacag gagcacgatc
     3721 atgctagtca tgccccgcgc ccaccggaag gagctgactg ggttgaaggc tctcaagggc
     3781 atcggtcgag atcccggtgc ctaatgagtg agctaactta cattaattgc gttgcgctca
     3841 ctgcccgctt tccagtcggg aaacctgtcg tgccagctgc attaatgaat cggccaacgc
     3901 gcggggagag gcggtttgcg tattgggcgc cagggtggtt tttcttttca ccagtgagac
     3961 gggcaacagc tgattgccct tcaccgcctg gccctgagag agttgcagca agcggtccac
     4021 gctggtttgc cccagcaggc gaaaatcctg tttgatggtg gttaacggcg ggatataaca
     4081 tgagctgtct tcggtatcgt cgtatcccac taccgagatg tccgcaccaa cgcgcagccc
     4141 ggactcggta atggcgcgca ttgcgcccag cgccatctga tcgttggcaa ccagcatcgc
     4201 agtgggaacg atgccctcat tcagcatttg catggtttgt tgaaaaccgg acatggcact
     4261 ccagtcgcct tcccgttccg ctatcggctg aatttgattg cgagtgagat atttatgcca
     4321 gccagccaga cgcagacgcg ccgagacaga acttaatggg cccgctaaca gcgcgatttg
     4381 ctggtgaccc aatgcgacca gatgctccac gcccagtcgc gtaccgtctt catgggagaa
     4441 aataatactg ttgatgggtg tctggtcaga gacatcaaga aataacgccg gaacattagt
     4501 gcaggcagct tccacagcaa tggcatcctg gtcatccagc ggatagttaa tgatcagccc
     4561 actgacgcgt tgcgcgagaa gattgtgcac cgccgcttta caggcttcga cgccgcttcg
     4621 ttctaccatc gacaccacca cgctggcacc cagttgatcg gcgcgagatt taatcgccgc
     4681 gacaatttgc gacggcgcgt gcagggccag actggaggtg gcaacgccaa tcagcaacga
     4741 ctgtttgccc gccagttgtt gtgccacgcg gttgggaatg taattcagct ccgccatcgc
     4801 cgcttccact ttttcccgcg ttttcgcaga aacgtggctg gcctggttca ccacgcggga
     4861 aacggtctga taagagacac cggcatactc tgcgacatcg tataacgtta ctggtttcac
     4921 attcaccacc ctgaattgac tctcttccgg gcgctatcat gccataccgc gaaaggtttt
     4981 gcgccattcg atggtgtccg ggatctcgac gctctccctt
//
