# Supplementary material for: Genetically encoded RNA strand exchange circuits for programmable protein expression and computation in cells
Source: bioRxiv preprint, doi:10.1101/2025.09.24.678369, version 1 (2025-09-24)
Supplement: Plasmid GenBank files [file 678369_file04.zip › Supplementary File 2/pET - (IN_28) Iu1 s4u T7t.gb]

LOCUS       pET_-_(IN_28)_I{u1}_[s4 4993 bp ds-DNA     circular     21-SEP-2025
DEFINITION  .
KEYWORDS    "accession:addgene_vdb_2659"
COMMENT     Imported from database: AddGene Entry: pETDuet-1 URL:
            https://www.addgene.org/browse/sequence/2659/giraffe-analyze_vdb/
            GENERAL Analyze: Sequence Bacterial Resistance: Ampicillin Catalog
            Number: 71146 Cloning Method: Unknown Constitutive: Unspecified
            Notes: pETDuet-1 is designed for the coexpression of two target
            genes. pETDuet-1 carries the pBR322-derived ColE1 replicon, lacI
            gene and ampicillin resistance gene. Plasmid Type: Bacterial
            Expression, coexpression Promotor: T7 Size: 5420 Source/Vendor: EMD
            Biosciences Stable: Unspecified Viral/Non-Viral: Nonviral
FEATURES             Location/Qualifiers
     primer          211..233
                     /label="pGEX_3_primer"
                     /ApEinfo_revcolor="#ff9ccd"
                     /ApEinfo_fwdcolor="#ff9ccd"
     feature         complement(227..418)
                     /label="ROP"
                     /ApEinfo_revcolor="#c7b0e3"
                     /ApEinfo_fwdcolor="#c7b0e3"
     regulatory      complement(990..2081)
                     /label="lacI"
                     /ApEinfo_revcolor="#c6c9d1"
                     /ApEinfo_fwdcolor="#c6c9d1"
     gene            complement(2173..2424)
                     /label="tet (887 - 636)"
                     /ApEinfo_revcolor="#d59687"
                     /ApEinfo_fwdcolor="#d59687"
     primer          2356..2375
                     /label="pBRrevBam_primer"
                     /ApEinfo_revcolor="#84b0dc"
                     /ApEinfo_fwdcolor="#84b0dc"
     primer          2377..2394
                     /label="pET_seq_fwd"
                     /note="sequence: gccagcaaccgcacctgt"
                     /ApEinfo_revcolor="#b1ff67"
                     /ApEinfo_fwdcolor="#b1ff67"
     misc_feature    2463..2479
                     /label="T7 promoter"
                     /ApEinfo_revcolor="#75c6a9"
                     /ApEinfo_fwdcolor="#75c6a9"
     misc_feature    2518..2561
                     /label="T7 terminator"
                     /ApEinfo_revcolor="#f58a5e"
                     /ApEinfo_fwdcolor="#f58a5e"
     primer          complement(2591..2610)
                     /label="pET_seq_rev"
                     /note="sequence: ctacagggcgcgtcccattc"
                     /ApEinfo_revcolor="#ff9ccd"
                     /ApEinfo_fwdcolor="#ff9ccd"
     gene            complement(3168..4028)
                     /label="Ampicillin"
                     /ApEinfo_revcolor="#f58a5e"
                     /ApEinfo_fwdcolor="#f58a5e"
     promoter        complement(4071..4099)
                     /label="AmpR_promoter"
                     /ApEinfo_revcolor="#84b0dc"
                     /ApEinfo_fwdcolor="#84b0dc"
     origin          4186..4805
                     /label="pBR322_origin"
                     /ApEinfo_revcolor="#75c6a9"
                     /ApEinfo_fwdcolor="#75c6a9"
ORIGIN
        1 ccttacgcat ctgtgcggta tttcacaccg catatatggt gcactctcag tacaatctgc
       61 tctgatgccg catagttaag ccagtataca ctccgctatc gctacgtgac tgggtcatgg
      121 ctgcgccccg acacccgcca acacccgctg acgcgccctg acgggcttgt ctgctcccgg
      181 catccgctta cagacaagct gtgaccgtct ccgggagctg catgtgtcag aggttttcac
      241 cgtcatcacc gaaacgcgcg aggcagctgc ggtaaagctc atcagcgtgg tcgtgaagcg
      301 attcacagat gtctgcctgt tcatccgcgt ccagctcgtt gagtttctcc agaagcgtta
      361 atgtctggct tctgataaag cgggccatgt taagggcggt tttttcctgt ttggtcactg
      421 atgcctccgt gtaaggggga tttctgttca tgggggtaat gataccgatg aaacgagaga
      481 ggatgctcac gatacgggtt actgatgatg aacatgcccg gttactggaa cgttgtgagg
      541 gtaaacaact ggcggtatgg atgcggcggg accagagaaa aatcactcag ggtcaatgcc
      601 agcgcttcgt taatacagat gtaggtgttc cacagggtag ccagcagcat cctgcgatgc
      661 agatccggaa cataatggtg cagggcgctg acttccgcgt ttccagactt tacgaaacac
      721 ggaaaccgaa gaccattcat gttgttgctc aggtcgcaga cgttttgcag cagcagtcgc
      781 ttcacgttcg ctcgcgtatc ggtgattcat tctgctaacc agtaaggcaa ccccgccagc
      841 ctagccgggt cctcaacgac aggagcacga tcatgctagt catgccccgc gcccaccgga
      901 aggagctgac tgggttgaag gctctcaagg gcatcggtcg agatcccggt gcctaatgag
      961 tgagctaact tacattaatt gcgttgcgct cactgcccgc tttccagtcg ggaaacctgt
     1021 cgtgccagct gcattaatga atcggccaac gcgcggggag aggcggtttg cgtattgggc
     1081 gccagggtgg tttttctttt caccagtgag acgggcaaca gctgattgcc cttcaccgcc
     1141 tggccctgag agagttgcag caagcggtcc acgctggttt gccccagcag gcgaaaatcc
     1201 tgtttgatgg tggttaacgg cgggatataa catgagctgt cttcggtatc gtcgtatccc
     1261 actaccgaga tgtccgcacc aacgcgcagc ccggactcgg taatggcgcg cattgcgccc
     1321 agcgccatct gatcgttggc aaccagcatc gcagtgggaa cgatgccctc attcagcatt
     1381 tgcatggttt gttgaaaacc ggacatggca ctccagtcgc cttcccgttc cgctatcggc
     1441 tgaatttgat tgcgagtgag atatttatgc cagccagcca gacgcagacg cgccgagaca
     1501 gaacttaatg ggcccgctaa cagcgcgatt tgctggtgac ccaatgcgac cagatgctcc
     1561 acgcccagtc gcgtaccgtc ttcatgggag aaaataatac tgttgatggg tgtctggtca
     1621 gagacatcaa gaaataacgc cggaacatta gtgcaggcag cttccacagc aatggcatcc
     1681 tggtcatcca gcggatagtt aatgatcagc ccactgacgc gttgcgcgag aagattgtgc
     1741 accgccgctt tacaggcttc gacgccgctt cgttctacca tcgacaccac cacgctggca
     1801 cccagttgat cggcgcgaga tttaatcgcc gcgacaattt gcgacggcgc gtgcagggcc
     1861 agactggagg tggcaacgcc aatcagcaac gactgtttgc ccgccagttg ttgtgccacg
     1921 cggttgggaa tgtaattcag ctccgccatc gccgcttcca ctttttcccg cgttttcgca
     1981 gaaacgtggc tggcctggtt caccacgcgg gaaacggtct gataagagac accggcatac
     2041 tctgcgacat cgtataacgt tactggtttc acattcacca ccctgaattg actctcttcc
     2101 gggcgctatc atgccatacc gcgaaaggtt ttgcgccatt cgatggtgtc cgggatctcg
     2161 acgctctccc ttatgcgact cctgcattag gaagcagccc agtagtaggt tgaggccgtt
     2221 gagcaccgcc gccgcaagga atggtgcatg caaggagatg gcgcccaaca gtcccccggc
     2281 cacggggcct gccaccatac ccacgccgaa acaagcgctc atgagcccga agtggcgagc
     2341 ccgatcttcc ccatcggtga tgtcggcgat ataggcgcca gcaaccgcac ctgtggcgcc
     2401 ggtgatgccg gccacgatgc gtccggcgta gaggatcgag atcgatctcg atcccgcgaa
     2461 atTAATACGA CTCACTATAG GGAGATTCGT CTCCCATCAC TTCACAACAT CATACTATAT
     2521 AACCCCTTGG GGCCTCTAAA CGGGTCTTGA GGGGTTTTTT Gctgaaagga ggaactatat
     2581 ccggattggc gaatgggnnn nnnnnnnnnn nnnnnnnnnn nnnnnnnnnn nnnnnnnnnn
     2641 nnnnnnnnnn nnnnnnnnnn nnnnnnnnnn nnnnnnnnnn nnnnnnnnnn nnnnnnnnnn
     2701 nnnnnnnnnn nnnnnnnnnn ncnnnnnnnn nnnnnnnnnn nnnnnnnnnn nnnnnnnnnn
     2761 nnnnnnnnnn nnnnnnnnnn nnnnnnnnnn nnnnnnnnnn nnnnnnnnnn nnnannnnnn
     2821 nnnnnnnnnn nnnnnnnnnn nnnnnnnnnn nnnnnnnnnn nnncctttga cgttggagtc
     2881 cacgttcttt aatagtggac tcttgttcca aactggaaca acactcaacc ctatctcggt
     2941 ctattctttt gatttataag ggattttgcc gatttcggcc tattggttaa aaaatgagct
     3001 gatttaacaa aaatttaacg cgaattttaa caaaatatta acgtttacaa tttctggcgg
     3061 cacgatggca tgagattatc aaaaaggatc ttcacctaga tccttttaaa ttaaaaatga
     3121 agttttaaat caatctaaag tatatatgag taaacttggt ctgacagtta ccaatgctta
     3181 atcagtgagg cacctatctc agcgatctgt ctatttcgtt catccatagt tgcctgactc
     3241 cccgtcgtgt agataactac gatacgggag ggcttaccat ctggccccag tgctgcaatg
     3301 ataccgcgag acccacgctc accggctcca gatttatcag caataaacca gccagccgga
     3361 agggccgagc gcagaagtgg tcctgcaact ttatccgcct ccatccagtc tattaattgt
     3421 tgccgggaag ctagagtaag tagttcgcca gttaatagtt tgcgcaacgt tgttgccatt
     3481 gctacaggca tcgtggtgtc acgctcgtcg tttggtatgg cttcattcag ctccggttcc
     3541 caacgatcaa ggcgagttac atgatccccc atgttgtgca aaaaagcggt tagctccttc
     3601 ggtcctccga tcgttgtcag aagtaagttg gccgcagtgt tatcactcat ggttatggca
     3661 gcactgcata attctcttac tgtcatgcca tccgtaagat gcttttctgt gactggtgag
     3721 tactcaacca agtcattctg agaatagtgt atgcggcgac cgagttgctc ttgcccggcg
     3781 tcaatacggg ataataccgc gccacatagc agaactttaa aagtgctcat cattggaaaa
     3841 cgttcttcgg ggcgaaaact ctcaaggatc ttaccgctgt tgagatccag ttcgatgtaa
     3901 cccactcgtg cacccaactg atcttcagca tcttttactt tcaccagcgt ttctgggtga
     3961 gcaaaaacag gaaggcaaaa tgccgcaaaa aagggaataa gggcgacacg gaaatgttga
     4021 atactcatac tcttcctttt tcaatcatga ttgaagcatt tatcagggtt attgtctcat
     4081 gagcggatac atatttgaat gtatttagaa aaataaacaa ataggtcatg accaaaatcc
     4141 cttaacgtga gttttcgttc cactgagcgt cagaccccgt agaaaagatc aaaggatctt
     4201 cttgagatcc tttttttctg cgcgtaatct gctgcttgca aacaaaaaaa ccaccgctac
     4261 cagcggtggt ttgtttgccg gatcaagagc taccaactct ttttccgaag gtaactggct
     4321 tcagcagagc gcagatacca aatactgtcc ttctagtgta gccgtagtta ggccaccact
     4381 tcaagaactc tgtagcaccg cctacatacc tcgctctgct aatcctgtta ccagtggctg
     4441 ctgccagtgg cgataagtcg tgtcttaccg ggttggactc aagacgatag ttaccggata
     4501 aggcgcagcg gtcgggctga acggggggtt cgtgcacaca gcccagcttg gagcgaacga
     4561 cctacaccga actgagatac ctacagcgtg agctatgaga aagcgccacg cttcccgaag
     4621 ggagaaaggc ggacaggtat ccggtaagcg gcagggtcgg aacaggagag cgcacgaggg
     4681 agcttccagg gggaaacgcc tggtatcttt atagtcctgt cgggtttcgc cacctctgac
     4741 ttgagcgtcg atttttgtga tgctcgtcag gggggcggag cctatggaaa aacgccagca
     4801 acgcggcctt tttacggttc ctggcctttt gctggccttt tgctcacatg ttctttcctg
     4861 cgttatcccc tgattctgtg gataaccgta ttaccgcctt tgagtgagct gataccgctc
     4921 gccgcagccg aacgaccgag cgcagcgagt cagtgagcga ggaagcggaa gagcgcctga
     4981 tgcggtattt tct
//
