# Supplementary material for: Genetically encoded RNA strand exchange circuits for programmable protein expression and computation in cells
Source: bioRxiv preprint, doi:10.1101/2025.09.24.678369, version 1 (2025-09-24)
Supplement: Plasmid GenBank files [file 678369_file04.zip › Supplementary File 2/pET - (IN_29) Iu1d s4u d5 T7t.gb]

LOCUS       pET_-_(IN_29)_I{u1d}_[s 4923 bp ds-DNA     circular     21-SEP-2025
DEFINITION  .
KEYWORDS    "accession:addgene_vdb_2659"
COMMENT     Imported from database: AddGene Entry: pETDuet-1 URL:
            https://www.addgene.org/browse/sequence/2659/giraffe-analyze_vdb/
            GENERAL Analyze: Sequence Bacterial Resistance: Ampicillin Catalog
            Number: 71146 Cloning Method: Unknown Constitutive: Unspecified
            Notes: pETDuet-1 is designed for the coexpression of two target
            genes. pETDuet-1 carries the pBR322-derived ColE1 replicon, lacI
            gene and ampicillin resistance gene. Plasmid Type: Bacterial
            Expression, coexpression Promotor: T7 Size: 5420 Source/Vendor: EMD
            Biosciences Stable: Unspecified Viral/Non-Viral: Nonviral
FEATURES             Location/Qualifiers
     gene            complement(1..252)
                     /label="tet (887 - 636)"
                     /ApEinfo_revcolor="#d59687"
                     /ApEinfo_fwdcolor="#d59687"
     primer          184..203
                     /label="pBRrevBam_primer"
                     /ApEinfo_revcolor="#84b0dc"
                     /ApEinfo_fwdcolor="#84b0dc"
     primer          205..222
                     /label="pET_seq_fwd"
                     /note="sequence: gccagcaaccgcacctgt"
                     /ApEinfo_revcolor="#b1ff67"
                     /ApEinfo_fwdcolor="#b1ff67"
     primer          complement(254..304)
                     /label="pET_BB_rev_ga4"
                     /note="sequence: GACAGTTAGCCCAGAGCAGCGTTAGACTTCatcgatctcgatcctctacgc"
                     /ApEinfo_revcolor="#b4abac"
                     /ApEinfo_fwdcolor="#b4abac"
     misc_feature    308..324
                     /label="T7 promoter"
                     /ApEinfo_revcolor="#d6b295"
                     /ApEinfo_fwdcolor="#d6b295"
     misc_feature    366..410
                     /label="T7 terminator"
                     /ApEinfo_revcolor="#b4abac"
                     /ApEinfo_fwdcolor="#b4abac"
     primer          411..438
                     /label="pET_BB_ds_fwd"
                     /note="sequence: ctgaaaggaggaactatatccggattgg"
                     /ApEinfo_revcolor="#b1ff67"
                     /ApEinfo_fwdcolor="#b1ff67"
     primer          complement(440..459)
                     /label="pET_seq_rev"
                     /note="sequence: ctacagggcgcgtcccattc"
                     /ApEinfo_revcolor="#ff9ccd"
                     /ApEinfo_fwdcolor="#ff9ccd"
     gene            complement(1017..1877)
                     /label="Ampicillin"
                     /ApEinfo_revcolor="#f58a5e"
                     /ApEinfo_fwdcolor="#f58a5e"
     primer          complement(1020..1048)
                     /label="pET_ampR_rev"
                     /note="sequence: agataggtgcctcactgattaagcattgg"
                     /ApEinfo_revcolor="#d6b295"
                     /ApEinfo_fwdcolor="#d6b295"
     promoter        complement(1920..1948)
                     /label="AmpR_promoter"
                     /ApEinfo_revcolor="#84b0dc"
                     /ApEinfo_fwdcolor="#84b0dc"
     origin          2035..2654
                     /label="pBR322_origin"
                     /ApEinfo_revcolor="#75c6a9"
                     /ApEinfo_fwdcolor="#75c6a9"
     primer          3053..3075
                     /label="pGEX_3_primer"
                     /ApEinfo_revcolor="#ff9ccd"
                     /ApEinfo_fwdcolor="#ff9ccd"
     feature         complement(3069..3260)
                     /label="ROP"
                     /ApEinfo_revcolor="#c7b0e3"
                     /ApEinfo_fwdcolor="#c7b0e3"
     regulatory      complement(3832..4923)
                     /label="lacI"
                     /ApEinfo_revcolor="#c6c9d1"
                     /ApEinfo_fwdcolor="#c6c9d1"
ORIGIN
        1 atgcgactcc tgcattagga agcagcccag tagtaggttg aggccgttga gcaccgccgc
       61 cgcaaggaat ggtgcatgca aggagatggc gcccaacagt cccccggcca cggggcctgc
      121 caccataccc acgccgaaac aagcgctcat gagcccgaag tggcgagccc gatcttcccc
      181 atcggtgatg tcggcgatat aggcgccagc aaccgcacct gtggcgccgg tgatgccggc
      241 cacgatgcgt ccggcgtaga ggatcgagat cgatgaagtc taacgctgct ctgggctaac
      301 tgtcTTCTAA TACGACTCAC TATAGGGAGA TTCGTCTCCC AATAATCACT TCACAACATC
      361 ATACTATATA ACCCCTTGGG GCCTCTAAAC GGGTCTTGAG GGGTTTTTTG ctgaaaggag
      421 gaactatatc cggattggcg aatgggnnnn nnnnnnnnnn nnnnnnnnnn nnnnnnnnnn
      481 nnnnnnnnnn nnnnnnnnnn nnnnnnnnnn nnnnnnnnnn nnnnnnnnnn nnnnnnnnnn
      541 nnnnnnnnnn nnnnnnnnnn nnnnnnnnnn cnnnnnnnnn nnnnnnnnnn nnnnnnnnnn
      601 nnnnnnnnnn nnnnnnnnnn nnnnnnnnnn nnnnnnnnnn nnnnnnnnnn nnnnnnnnnn
      661 nnannnnnnn nnnnnnnnnn nnnnnnnnnn nnnnnnnnnn nnnnnnnnnn nncctttgac
      721 gttggagtcc acgttcttta atagtggact cttgttccaa actggaacaa cactcaaccc
      781 tatctcggtc tattcttttg atttataagg gattttgccg atttcggcct attggttaaa
      841 aaatgagctg atttaacaaa aatttaacgc gaattttaac aaaatattaa cgtttacaat
      901 ttctggcggc acgatggcat gagattatca aaaaggatct tcacctagat ccttttaaat
      961 taaaaatgaa gttttaaatc aatctaaagt atatatgagt aaacttggtc tgacagttac
     1021 caatgcttaa tcagtgaggc acctatctca gcgatctgtc tatttcgttc atccatagtt
     1081 gcctgactcc ccgtcgtgta gataactacg atacgggagg gcttaccatc tggccccagt
     1141 gctgcaatga taccgcgaga cccacgctca ccggctccag atttatcagc aataaaccag
     1201 ccagccggaa gggccgagcg cagaagtggt cctgcaactt tatccgcctc catccagtct
     1261 attaattgtt gccgggaagc tagagtaagt agttcgccag ttaatagttt gcgcaacgtt
     1321 gttgccattg ctacaggcat cgtggtgtca cgctcgtcgt ttggtatggc ttcattcagc
     1381 tccggttccc aacgatcaag gcgagttaca tgatccccca tgttgtgcaa aaaagcggtt
     1441 agctccttcg gtcctccgat cgttgtcaga agtaagttgg ccgcagtgtt atcactcatg
     1501 gttatggcag cactgcataa ttctcttact gtcatgccat ccgtaagatg cttttctgtg
     1561 actggtgagt actcaaccaa gtcattctga gaatagtgta tgcggcgacc gagttgctct
     1621 tgcccggcgt caatacggga taataccgcg ccacatagca gaactttaaa agtgctcatc
     1681 attggaaaac gttcttcggg gcgaaaactc tcaaggatct taccgctgtt gagatccagt
     1741 tcgatgtaac ccactcgtgc acccaactga tcttcagcat cttttacttt caccagcgtt
     1801 tctgggtgag caaaaacagg aaggcaaaat gccgcaaaaa agggaataag ggcgacacgg
     1861 aaatgttgaa tactcatact cttccttttt caatcatgat tgaagcattt atcagggtta
     1921 ttgtctcatg agcggataca tatttgaatg tatttagaaa aataaacaaa taggtcatga
     1981 ccaaaatccc ttaacgtgag ttttcgttcc actgagcgtc agaccccgta gaaaagatca
     2041 aaggatcttc ttgagatcct ttttttctgc gcgtaatctg ctgcttgcaa acaaaaaaac
     2101 caccgctacc agcggtggtt tgtttgccgg atcaagagct accaactctt tttccgaagg
     2161 taactggctt cagcagagcg cagataccaa atactgtcct tctagtgtag ccgtagttag
     2221 gccaccactt caagaactct gtagcaccgc ctacatacct cgctctgcta atcctgttac
     2281 cagtggctgc tgccagtggc gataagtcgt gtcttaccgg gttggactca agacgatagt
     2341 taccggataa ggcgcagcgg tcgggctgaa cggggggttc gtgcacacag cccagcttgg
     2401 agcgaacgac ctacaccgaa ctgagatacc tacagcgtga gctatgagaa agcgccacgc
     2461 ttcccgaagg gagaaaggcg gacaggtatc cggtaagcgg cagggtcgga acaggagagc
     2521 gcacgaggga gcttccaggg ggaaacgcct ggtatcttta tagtcctgtc gggtttcgcc
     2581 acctctgact tgagcgtcga tttttgtgat gctcgtcagg ggggcggagc ctatggaaaa
     2641 acgccagcaa cgcggccttt ttacggttcc tggccttttg ctggcctttt gctcacatgt
     2701 tctttcctgc gttatcccct gattctgtgg ataaccgtat taccgccttt gagtgagctg
     2761 ataccgctcg ccgcagccga acgaccgagc gcagcgagtc agtgagcgag gaagcggaag
     2821 agcgcctgat gcggtatttt ctccttacgc atctgtgcgg tatttcacac cgcatatatg
     2881 gtgcactctc agtacaatct gctctgatgc cgcatagtta agccagtata cactccgcta
     2941 tcgctacgtg actgggtcat ggctgcgccc cgacacccgc caacacccgc tgacgcgccc
     3001 tgacgggctt gtctgctccc ggcatccgct tacagacaag ctgtgaccgt ctccgggagc
     3061 tgcatgtgtc agaggttttc accgtcatca ccgaaacgcg cgaggcagct gcggtaaagc
     3121 tcatcagcgt ggtcgtgaag cgattcacag atgtctgcct gttcatccgc gtccagctcg
     3181 ttgagtttct ccagaagcgt taatgtctgg cttctgataa agcgggccat gttaagggcg
     3241 gttttttcct gtttggtcac tgatgcctcc gtgtaagggg gatttctgtt catgggggta
     3301 atgataccga tgaaacgaga gaggatgctc acgatacggg ttactgatga tgaacatgcc
     3361 cggttactgg aacgttgtga gggtaaacaa ctggcggtat ggatgcggcg ggaccagaga
     3421 aaaatcactc agggtcaatg ccagcgcttc gttaatacag atgtaggtgt tccacagggt
     3481 agccagcagc atcctgcgat gcagatccgg aacataatgg tgcagggcgc tgacttccgc
     3541 gtttccagac tttacgaaac acggaaaccg aagaccattc atgttgttgc tcaggtcgca
     3601 gacgttttgc agcagcagtc gcttcacgtt cgctcgcgta tcggtgattc attctgctaa
     3661 ccagtaaggc aaccccgcca gcctagccgg gtcctcaacg acaggagcac gatcatgcta
     3721 gtcatgcccc gcgcccaccg gaaggagctg actgggttga aggctctcaa gggcatcggt
     3781 cgagatcccg gtgcctaatg agtgagctaa cttacattaa ttgcgttgcg ctcactgccc
     3841 gctttccagt cgggaaacct gtcgtgccag ctgcattaat gaatcggcca acgcgcgggg
     3901 agaggcggtt tgcgtattgg gcgccagggt ggtttttctt ttcaccagtg agacgggcaa
     3961 cagctgattg cccttcaccg cctggccctg agagagttgc agcaagcggt ccacgctggt
     4021 ttgccccagc aggcgaaaat cctgtttgat ggtggttaac ggcgggatat aacatgagct
     4081 gtcttcggta tcgtcgtatc ccactaccga gatgtccgca ccaacgcgca gcccggactc
     4141 ggtaatggcg cgcattgcgc ccagcgccat ctgatcgttg gcaaccagca tcgcagtggg
     4201 aacgatgccc tcattcagca tttgcatggt ttgttgaaaa ccggacatgg cactccagtc
     4261 gccttcccgt tccgctatcg gctgaatttg attgcgagtg agatatttat gccagccagc
     4321 cagacgcaga cgcgccgaga cagaacttaa tgggcccgct aacagcgcga tttgctggtg
     4381 acccaatgcg accagatgct ccacgcccag tcgcgtaccg tcttcatggg agaaaataat
     4441 actgttgatg ggtgtctggt cagagacatc aagaaataac gccggaacat tagtgcaggc
     4501 agcttccaca gcaatggcat cctggtcatc cagcggatag ttaatgatca gcccactgac
     4561 gcgttgcgcg agaagattgt gcaccgccgc tttacaggct tcgacgccgc ttcgttctac
     4621 catcgacacc accacgctgg cacccagttg atcggcgcga gatttaatcg ccgcgacaat
     4681 ttgcgacggc gcgtgcaggg ccagactgga ggtggcaacg ccaatcagca acgactgttt
     4741 gcccgccagt tgttgtgcca cgcggttggg aatgtaattc agctccgcca tcgccgcttc
     4801 cactttttcc cgcgttttcg cagaaacgtg gctggcctgg ttcaccacgc gggaaacggt
     4861 ctgataagag acaccggcat actctgcgac atcgtataac gttactggtt tcacattcac
     4921 cac
//
