# Supplementary material for: Genetically encoded RNA strand exchange circuits for programmable protein expression and computation in cells
Source: bioRxiv preprint, doi:10.1101/2025.09.24.678369, version 1 (2025-09-24)
Supplement: Plasmid GenBank files [file 678369_file04.zip › Supplementary File 2/pET - (IN_3 T7t) Iu1d d5 T7t.gb]

LOCUS       pET_-_(IN_3_T7t)_I{u1d} 5010 bp ds-DNA     circular     21-SEP-2025
DEFINITION  .
KEYWORDS    "accession:addgene_vdb_2659"
COMMENT     Imported from database: AddGene Entry: pETDuet-1 URL:
            https://www.addgene.org/browse/sequence/2659/giraffe-analyze_vdb/
            GENERAL Analyze: Sequence Bacterial Resistance: Ampicillin Catalog
            Number: 71146 Cloning Method: Unknown Constitutive: Unspecified
            Notes: pETDuet-1 is designed for the coexpression of two target
            genes. pETDuet-1 carries the pBR322-derived ColE1 replicon, lacI
            gene and ampicillin resistance gene. Plasmid Type: Bacterial
            Expression, coexpression Promotor: T7 Size: 5420 Source/Vendor: EMD
            Biosciences Stable: Unspecified Viral/Non-Viral: Nonviral
FEATURES             Location/Qualifiers
     gene            complement(1..252)
                     /label="tet (887 - 636)"
                     /ApEinfo_revcolor="#d59687"
                     /ApEinfo_fwdcolor="#d59687"
     primer          184..203
                     /label="pBRrevBam_primer"
                     /ApEinfo_revcolor="#84b0dc"
                     /ApEinfo_fwdcolor="#84b0dc"
     primer          205..222
                     /label="pET_seq_fwd"
                     /note="sequence: gccagcaaccgcacctgt"
                     /ApEinfo_revcolor="#b1ff67"
                     /ApEinfo_fwdcolor="#b1ff67"
     primer          complement(254..304)
                     /label="pET_BB_rev_ga4"
                     /note="sequence: GACAGTTAGCCCAGAGCAGCGTTAGACTTCatcgatctcgatcctctacgc"
                     /ApEinfo_revcolor="#b4abac"
                     /ApEinfo_fwdcolor="#b4abac"
     misc_feature    308..324
                     /label="T7 promoter"
                     /ApEinfo_revcolor="#d6b295"
                     /ApEinfo_fwdcolor="#d6b295"
     misc_feature    362..406
                     /label="T7 terminator"
                     /ApEinfo_revcolor="#b4abac"
                     /ApEinfo_fwdcolor="#b4abac"
     primer          407..434
                     /label="pET_BB_ds_fwd"
                     /note="sequence: ctgaaaggaggaactatatccggattgg"
                     /ApEinfo_revcolor="#b1ff67"
                     /ApEinfo_fwdcolor="#b1ff67"
     primer          complement(436..455)
                     /label="pET_seq_rev"
                     /note="sequence: ctacagggcgcgtcccattc"
                     /ApEinfo_revcolor="#ff9ccd"
                     /ApEinfo_fwdcolor="#ff9ccd"
     gene            complement(1013..1873)
                     /label="Ampicillin"
                     /ApEinfo_revcolor="#f58a5e"
                     /ApEinfo_fwdcolor="#f58a5e"
     primer          complement(1016..1044)
                     /label="pET_ampR_rev"
                     /note="sequence: agataggtgcctcactgattaagcattgg"
                     /ApEinfo_revcolor="#d6b295"
                     /ApEinfo_fwdcolor="#d6b295"
     promoter        complement(1916..1944)
                     /label="AmpR_promoter"
                     /ApEinfo_revcolor="#84b0dc"
                     /ApEinfo_fwdcolor="#84b0dc"
     origin          2031..2650
                     /label="pBR322_origin"
                     /ApEinfo_revcolor="#75c6a9"
                     /ApEinfo_fwdcolor="#75c6a9"
     primer          3049..3071
                     /label="pGEX_3_primer"
                     /ApEinfo_revcolor="#ff9ccd"
                     /ApEinfo_fwdcolor="#ff9ccd"
     feature         complement(3065..3256)
                     /label="ROP"
                     /ApEinfo_revcolor="#c7b0e3"
                     /ApEinfo_fwdcolor="#c7b0e3"
     regulatory      complement(3828..4919)
                     /label="lacI"
                     /ApEinfo_revcolor="#c6c9d1"
                     /ApEinfo_fwdcolor="#c6c9d1"
ORIGIN
        1 atgcgactcc tgcattagga agcagcccag tagtaggttg aggccgttga gcaccgccgc
       61 cgcaaggaat ggtgcatgca aggagatggc gcccaacagt cccccggcca cggggcctgc
      121 caccataccc acgccgaaac aagcgctcat gagcccgaag tggcgagccc gatcttcccc
      181 atcggtgatg tcggcgatat aggcgccagc aaccgcacct gtggcgccgg tgatgccggc
      241 cacgatgcgt ccggcgtaga ggatcgagat cgatgaagtc taacgctgct ctgggctaac
      301 tgtcTTCTAA TACGACTCAC TATAGGGAGA TTCGTCTCCC AATAATCACT TCACAACATC
      361 AATATAACCC CTTGGGGCCT CTAAACGGGT CTTGAGGGGT TTTTTGctga aaggaggaac
      421 tatatccgga ttggcgaatg ggnnnnnnnn nnnnnnnnnn nnnnnnnnnn nnnnnnnnnn
      481 nnnnnnnnnn nnnnnnnnnn nnnnnnnnnn nnnnnnnnnn nnnnnnnnnn nnnnnnnnnn
      541 nnnnnnnnnn nnnnnnnnnn nnnnnncnnn nnnnnnnnnn nnnnnnnnnn nnnnnnnnnn
      601 nnnnnnnnnn nnnnnnnnnn nnnnnnnnnn nnnnnnnnnn nnnnnnnnnn nnnnnnnnan
      661 nnnnnnnnnn nnnnnnnnnn nnnnnnnnnn nnnnnnnnnn nnnnnnnncc tttgacgttg
      721 gagtccacgt tctttaatag tggactcttg ttccaaactg gaacaacact caaccctatc
      781 tcggtctatt cttttgattt ataagggatt ttgccgattt cggcctattg gttaaaaaat
      841 gagctgattt aacaaaaatt taacgcgaat tttaacaaaa tattaacgtt tacaatttct
      901 ggcggcacga tggcatgaga ttatcaaaaa ggatcttcac ctagatcctt ttaaattaaa
      961 aatgaagttt taaatcaatc taaagtatat atgagtaaac ttggtctgac agttaccaat
     1021 gcttaatcag tgaggcacct atctcagcga tctgtctatt tcgttcatcc atagttgcct
     1081 gactccccgt cgtgtagata actacgatac gggagggctt accatctggc cccagtgctg
     1141 caatgatacc gcgagaccca cgctcaccgg ctccagattt atcagcaata aaccagccag
     1201 ccggaagggc cgagcgcaga agtggtcctg caactttatc cgcctccatc cagtctatta
     1261 attgttgccg ggaagctaga gtaagtagtt cgccagttaa tagtttgcgc aacgttgttg
     1321 ccattgctac aggcatcgtg gtgtcacgct cgtcgtttgg tatggcttca ttcagctccg
     1381 gttcccaacg atcaaggcga gttacatgat cccccatgtt gtgcaaaaaa gcggttagct
     1441 ccttcggtcc tccgatcgtt gtcagaagta agttggccgc agtgttatca ctcatggtta
     1501 tggcagcact gcataattct cttactgtca tgccatccgt aagatgcttt tctgtgactg
     1561 gtgagtactc aaccaagtca ttctgagaat agtgtatgcg gcgaccgagt tgctcttgcc
     1621 cggcgtcaat acgggataat accgcgccac atagcagaac tttaaaagtg ctcatcattg
     1681 gaaaacgttc ttcggggcga aaactctcaa ggatcttacc gctgttgaga tccagttcga
     1741 tgtaacccac tcgtgcaccc aactgatctt cagcatcttt tactttcacc agcgtttctg
     1801 ggtgagcaaa aacaggaagg caaaatgccg caaaaaaggg aataagggcg acacggaaat
     1861 gttgaatact catactcttc ctttttcaat catgattgaa gcatttatca gggttattgt
     1921 ctcatgagcg gatacatatt tgaatgtatt tagaaaaata aacaaatagg tcatgaccaa
     1981 aatcccttaa cgtgagtttt cgttccactg agcgtcagac cccgtagaaa agatcaaagg
     2041 atcttcttga gatccttttt ttctgcgcgt aatctgctgc ttgcaaacaa aaaaaccacc
     2101 gctaccagcg gtggtttgtt tgccggatca agagctacca actctttttc cgaaggtaac
     2161 tggcttcagc agagcgcaga taccaaatac tgtccttcta gtgtagccgt agttaggcca
     2221 ccacttcaag aactctgtag caccgcctac atacctcgct ctgctaatcc tgttaccagt
     2281 ggctgctgcc agtggcgata agtcgtgtct taccgggttg gactcaagac gatagttacc
     2341 ggataaggcg cagcggtcgg gctgaacggg gggttcgtgc acacagccca gcttggagcg
     2401 aacgacctac accgaactga gatacctaca gcgtgagcta tgagaaagcg ccacgcttcc
     2461 cgaagggaga aaggcggaca ggtatccggt aagcggcagg gtcggaacag gagagcgcac
     2521 gagggagctt ccagggggaa acgcctggta tctttatagt cctgtcgggt ttcgccacct
     2581 ctgacttgag cgtcgatttt tgtgatgctc gtcagggggg cggagcctat ggaaaaacgc
     2641 cagcaacgcg gcctttttac ggttcctggc cttttgctgg ccttttgctc acatgttctt
     2701 tcctgcgtta tcccctgatt ctgtggataa ccgtattacc gcctttgagt gagctgatac
     2761 cgctcgccgc agccgaacga ccgagcgcag cgagtcagtg agcgaggaag cggaagagcg
     2821 cctgatgcgg tattttctcc ttacgcatct gtgcggtatt tcacaccgca tatatggtgc
     2881 actctcagta caatctgctc tgatgccgca tagttaagcc agtatacact ccgctatcgc
     2941 tacgtgactg ggtcatggct gcgccccgac acccgccaac acccgctgac gcgccctgac
     3001 gggcttgtct gctcccggca tccgcttaca gacaagctgt gaccgtctcc gggagctgca
     3061 tgtgtcagag gttttcaccg tcatcaccga aacgcgcgag gcagctgcgg taaagctcat
     3121 cagcgtggtc gtgaagcgat tcacagatgt ctgcctgttc atccgcgtcc agctcgttga
     3181 gtttctccag aagcgttaat gtctggcttc tgataaagcg ggccatgtta agggcggttt
     3241 tttcctgttt ggtcactgat gcctccgtgt aagggggatt tctgttcatg ggggtaatga
     3301 taccgatgaa acgagagagg atgctcacga tacgggttac tgatgatgaa catgcccggt
     3361 tactggaacg ttgtgagggt aaacaactgg cggtatggat gcggcgggac cagagaaaaa
     3421 tcactcaggg tcaatgccag cgcttcgtta atacagatgt aggtgttcca cagggtagcc
     3481 agcagcatcc tgcgatgcag atccggaaca taatggtgca gggcgctgac ttccgcgttt
     3541 ccagacttta cgaaacacgg aaaccgaaga ccattcatgt tgttgctcag gtcgcagacg
     3601 ttttgcagca gcagtcgctt cacgttcgct cgcgtatcgg tgattcattc tgctaaccag
     3661 taaggcaacc ccgccagcct agccgggtcc tcaacgacag gagcacgatc atgctagtca
     3721 tgccccgcgc ccaccggaag gagctgactg ggttgaaggc tctcaagggc atcggtcgag
     3781 atcccggtgc ctaatgagtg agctaactta cattaattgc gttgcgctca ctgcccgctt
     3841 tccagtcggg aaacctgtcg tgccagctgc attaatgaat cggccaacgc gcggggagag
     3901 gcggtttgcg tattgggcgc cagggtggtt tttcttttca ccagtgagac gggcaacagc
     3961 tgattgccct tcaccgcctg gccctgagag agttgcagca agcggtccac gctggtttgc
     4021 cccagcaggc gaaaatcctg tttgatggtg gttaacggcg ggatataaca tgagctgtct
     4081 tcggtatcgt cgtatcccac taccgagatg tccgcaccaa cgcgcagccc ggactcggta
     4141 atggcgcgca ttgcgcccag cgccatctga tcgttggcaa ccagcatcgc agtgggaacg
     4201 atgccctcat tcagcatttg catggtttgt tgaaaaccgg acatggcact ccagtcgcct
     4261 tcccgttccg ctatcggctg aatttgattg cgagtgagat atttatgcca gccagccaga
     4321 cgcagacgcg ccgagacaga acttaatggg cccgctaaca gcgcgatttg ctggtgaccc
     4381 aatgcgacca gatgctccac gcccagtcgc gtaccgtctt catgggagaa aataatactg
     4441 ttgatgggtg tctggtcaga gacatcaaga aataacgccg gaacattagt gcaggcagct
     4501 tccacagcaa tggcatcctg gtcatccagc ggatagttaa tgatcagccc actgacgcgt
     4561 tgcgcgagaa gattgtgcac cgccgcttta caggcttcga cgccgcttcg ttctaccatc
     4621 gacaccacca cgctggcacc cagttgatcg gcgcgagatt taatcgccgc gacaatttgc
     4681 gacggcgcgt gcagggccag actggaggtg gcaacgccaa tcagcaacga ctgtttgccc
     4741 gccagttgtt gtgccacgcg gttgggaatg taattcagct ccgccatcgc cgcttccact
     4801 ttttcccgcg ttttcgcaga aacgtggctg gcctggttca ccacgcggga aacggtctga
     4861 taagagacac cggcatactc tgcgacatcg tataacgtta ctggtttcac attcaccacc
     4921 ctgaattgac tctcttccgg gcgctatcat gccataccgc gaaaggtttt gcgccattcg
     4981 atggtgtccg ggatctcgac gctctccctt
//
