# Supplementary material for: Genetically encoded RNA strand exchange circuits for programmable protein expression and computation in cells
Source: bioRxiv preprint, doi:10.1101/2025.09.24.678369, version 1 (2025-09-24)
Supplement: Plasmid GenBank files [file 678369_file04.zip › Supplementary File 2/pET - (IN_30) Iu1d s4u d10 T7t.gb]

LOCUS       pET_-_(IN_30)_I{u1d}_[s 5049 bp ds-DNA     circular     21-SEP-2025
DEFINITION  .
KEYWORDS    "accession:addgene_vdb_2659"
COMMENT     Imported from database: AddGene Entry: pETDuet-1 URL:
            https://www.addgene.org/browse/sequence/2659/giraffe-analyze_vdb/
            GENERAL Analyze: Sequence Bacterial Resistance: Ampicillin Catalog
            Number: 71146 Cloning Method: Unknown Constitutive: Unspecified
            Notes: pETDuet-1 is designed for the coexpression of two target
            genes. pETDuet-1 carries the pBR322-derived ColE1 replicon, lacI
            gene and ampicillin resistance gene. Plasmid Type: Bacterial
            Expression, coexpression Promotor: T7 Size: 5420 Source/Vendor: EMD
            Biosciences Stable: Unspecified Viral/Non-Viral: Nonviral
FEATURES             Location/Qualifiers
     gene            complement(1..252)
                     /label="tet (887 - 636)"
                     /ApEinfo_revcolor="#d59687"
                     /ApEinfo_fwdcolor="#d59687"
     primer          184..203
                     /label="pBRrevBam_primer"
                     /ApEinfo_revcolor="#84b0dc"
                     /ApEinfo_fwdcolor="#84b0dc"
     primer          205..222
                     /label="pET_seq_fwd"
                     /note="sequence: gccagcaaccgcacctgt"
                     /ApEinfo_revcolor="#b1ff67"
                     /ApEinfo_fwdcolor="#b1ff67"
     primer          complement(254..304)
                     /label="pET_BB_rev_ga4"
                     /note="sequence: GACAGTTAGCCCAGAGCAGCGTTAGACTTCatcgatctcgatcctctacgc"
                     /ApEinfo_revcolor="#b4abac"
                     /ApEinfo_fwdcolor="#b4abac"
     misc_feature    308..324
                     /label="T7 promoter"
                     /ApEinfo_revcolor="#d6b295"
                     /ApEinfo_fwdcolor="#d6b295"
     misc_feature    371..415
                     /label="T7 terminator"
                     /ApEinfo_revcolor="#b4abac"
                     /ApEinfo_fwdcolor="#b4abac"
     primer          446..473
                     /label="pET_BB_ds_fwd"
                     /note="sequence: ctgaaaggaggaactatatccggattgg"
                     /ApEinfo_revcolor="#b1ff67"
                     /ApEinfo_fwdcolor="#b1ff67"
     primer          complement(475..494)
                     /label="pET_seq_rev"
                     /note="sequence: ctacagggcgcgtcccattc"
                     /ApEinfo_revcolor="#ff9ccd"
                     /ApEinfo_fwdcolor="#ff9ccd"
     gene            complement(1052..1912)
                     /label="Ampicillin"
                     /ApEinfo_revcolor="#f58a5e"
                     /ApEinfo_fwdcolor="#f58a5e"
     primer          complement(1055..1083)
                     /label="pET_ampR_rev"
                     /note="sequence: agataggtgcctcactgattaagcattgg"
                     /ApEinfo_revcolor="#d6b295"
                     /ApEinfo_fwdcolor="#d6b295"
     promoter        complement(1955..1983)
                     /label="AmpR_promoter"
                     /ApEinfo_revcolor="#84b0dc"
                     /ApEinfo_fwdcolor="#84b0dc"
     origin          2070..2689
                     /label="pBR322_origin"
                     /ApEinfo_revcolor="#75c6a9"
                     /ApEinfo_fwdcolor="#75c6a9"
     primer          3088..3110
                     /label="pGEX_3_primer"
                     /ApEinfo_revcolor="#ff9ccd"
                     /ApEinfo_fwdcolor="#ff9ccd"
     feature         complement(3104..3295)
                     /label="ROP"
                     /ApEinfo_revcolor="#c7b0e3"
                     /ApEinfo_fwdcolor="#c7b0e3"
     regulatory      complement(3867..4958)
                     /label="lacI"
                     /ApEinfo_revcolor="#c6c9d1"
                     /ApEinfo_fwdcolor="#c6c9d1"
ORIGIN
        1 atgcgactcc tgcattagga agcagcccag tagtaggttg aggccgttga gcaccgccgc
       61 cgcaaggaat ggtgcatgca aggagatggc gcccaacagt cccccggcca cggggcctgc
      121 caccataccc acgccgaaac aagcgctcat gagcccgaag tggcgagccc gatcttcccc
      181 atcggtgatg tcggcgatat aggcgccagc aaccgcacct gtggcgccgg tgatgccggc
      241 cacgatgcgt ccggcgtaga ggatcgagat cgatgaagtc taacgctgct ctgggctaac
      301 tgtcTTCTAA TACGACTCAC TATAGGGAGA TTCGTCTCCC AACAAAATAA TCACTTCACA
      361 ACATCATACT ATATAACCCC TTGGGGCCTC TAAACGGGTC TTGAGGGGTT TTTTGctgaa
      421 acctcaggca tttgagaagc acacgctgaa aggaggaact atatccggat tggcgaatgg
      481 gnnnnnnnnn nnnnnnnnnn nnnnnnnnnn nnnnnnnnnn nnnnnnnnnn nnnnnnnnnn
      541 nnnnnnnnnn nnnnnnnnnn nnnnnnnnnn nnnnnnnnnn nnnnnnnnnn nnnnnnnnnn
      601 nnnnncnnnn nnnnnnnnnn nnnnnnnnnn nnnnnnnnnn nnnnnnnnnn nnnnnnnnnn
      661 nnnnnnnnnn nnnnnnnnnn nnnnnnnnnn nnnnnnnann nnnnnnnnnn nnnnnnnnnn
      721 nnnnnnnnnn nnnnnnnnnn nnnnnnncct ttgacgttgg agtccacgtt ctttaatagt
      781 ggactcttgt tccaaactgg aacaacactc aaccctatct cggtctattc ttttgattta
      841 taagggattt tgccgatttc ggcctattgg ttaaaaaatg agctgattta acaaaaattt
      901 aacgcgaatt ttaacaaaat attaacgttt acaatttctg gcggcacgat ggcatgagat
      961 tatcaaaaag gatcttcacc tagatccttt taaattaaaa atgaagtttt aaatcaatct
     1021 aaagtatata tgagtaaact tggtctgaca gttaccaatg cttaatcagt gaggcaccta
     1081 tctcagcgat ctgtctattt cgttcatcca tagttgcctg actccccgtc gtgtagataa
     1141 ctacgatacg ggagggctta ccatctggcc ccagtgctgc aatgataccg cgagacccac
     1201 gctcaccggc tccagattta tcagcaataa accagccagc cggaagggcc gagcgcagaa
     1261 gtggtcctgc aactttatcc gcctccatcc agtctattaa ttgttgccgg gaagctagag
     1321 taagtagttc gccagttaat agtttgcgca acgttgttgc cattgctaca ggcatcgtgg
     1381 tgtcacgctc gtcgtttggt atggcttcat tcagctccgg ttcccaacga tcaaggcgag
     1441 ttacatgatc ccccatgttg tgcaaaaaag cggttagctc cttcggtcct ccgatcgttg
     1501 tcagaagtaa gttggccgca gtgttatcac tcatggttat ggcagcactg cataattctc
     1561 ttactgtcat gccatccgta agatgctttt ctgtgactgg tgagtactca accaagtcat
     1621 tctgagaata gtgtatgcgg cgaccgagtt gctcttgccc ggcgtcaata cgggataata
     1681 ccgcgccaca tagcagaact ttaaaagtgc tcatcattgg aaaacgttct tcggggcgaa
     1741 aactctcaag gatcttaccg ctgttgagat ccagttcgat gtaacccact cgtgcaccca
     1801 actgatcttc agcatctttt actttcacca gcgtttctgg gtgagcaaaa acaggaaggc
     1861 aaaatgccgc aaaaaaggga ataagggcga cacggaaatg ttgaatactc atactcttcc
     1921 tttttcaatc atgattgaag catttatcag ggttattgtc tcatgagcgg atacatattt
     1981 gaatgtattt agaaaaataa acaaataggt catgaccaaa atcccttaac gtgagttttc
     2041 gttccactga gcgtcagacc ccgtagaaaa gatcaaagga tcttcttgag atcctttttt
     2101 tctgcgcgta atctgctgct tgcaaacaaa aaaaccaccg ctaccagcgg tggtttgttt
     2161 gccggatcaa gagctaccaa ctctttttcc gaaggtaact ggcttcagca gagcgcagat
     2221 accaaatact gtccttctag tgtagccgta gttaggccac cacttcaaga actctgtagc
     2281 accgcctaca tacctcgctc tgctaatcct gttaccagtg gctgctgcca gtggcgataa
     2341 gtcgtgtctt accgggttgg actcaagacg atagttaccg gataaggcgc agcggtcggg
     2401 ctgaacgggg ggttcgtgca cacagcccag cttggagcga acgacctaca ccgaactgag
     2461 atacctacag cgtgagctat gagaaagcgc cacgcttccc gaagggagaa aggcggacag
     2521 gtatccggta agcggcaggg tcggaacagg agagcgcacg agggagcttc cagggggaaa
     2581 cgcctggtat ctttatagtc ctgtcgggtt tcgccacctc tgacttgagc gtcgattttt
     2641 gtgatgctcg tcaggggggc ggagcctatg gaaaaacgcc agcaacgcgg cctttttacg
     2701 gttcctggcc ttttgctggc cttttgctca catgttcttt cctgcgttat cccctgattc
     2761 tgtggataac cgtattaccg cctttgagtg agctgatacc gctcgccgca gccgaacgac
     2821 cgagcgcagc gagtcagtga gcgaggaagc ggaagagcgc ctgatgcggt attttctcct
     2881 tacgcatctg tgcggtattt cacaccgcat atatggtgca ctctcagtac aatctgctct
     2941 gatgccgcat agttaagcca gtatacactc cgctatcgct acgtgactgg gtcatggctg
     3001 cgccccgaca cccgccaaca cccgctgacg cgccctgacg ggcttgtctg ctcccggcat
     3061 ccgcttacag acaagctgtg accgtctccg ggagctgcat gtgtcagagg ttttcaccgt
     3121 catcaccgaa acgcgcgagg cagctgcggt aaagctcatc agcgtggtcg tgaagcgatt
     3181 cacagatgtc tgcctgttca tccgcgtcca gctcgttgag tttctccaga agcgttaatg
     3241 tctggcttct gataaagcgg gccatgttaa gggcggtttt ttcctgtttg gtcactgatg
     3301 cctccgtgta agggggattt ctgttcatgg gggtaatgat accgatgaaa cgagagagga
     3361 tgctcacgat acgggttact gatgatgaac atgcccggtt actggaacgt tgtgagggta
     3421 aacaactggc ggtatggatg cggcgggacc agagaaaaat cactcagggt caatgccagc
     3481 gcttcgttaa tacagatgta ggtgttccac agggtagcca gcagcatcct gcgatgcaga
     3541 tccggaacat aatggtgcag ggcgctgact tccgcgtttc cagactttac gaaacacgga
     3601 aaccgaagac cattcatgtt gttgctcagg tcgcagacgt tttgcagcag cagtcgcttc
     3661 acgttcgctc gcgtatcggt gattcattct gctaaccagt aaggcaaccc cgccagccta
     3721 gccgggtcct caacgacagg agcacgatca tgctagtcat gccccgcgcc caccggaagg
     3781 agctgactgg gttgaaggct ctcaagggca tcggtcgaga tcccggtgcc taatgagtga
     3841 gctaacttac attaattgcg ttgcgctcac tgcccgcttt ccagtcggga aacctgtcgt
     3901 gccagctgca ttaatgaatc ggccaacgcg cggggagagg cggtttgcgt attgggcgcc
     3961 agggtggttt ttcttttcac cagtgagacg ggcaacagct gattgccctt caccgcctgg
     4021 ccctgagaga gttgcagcaa gcggtccacg ctggtttgcc ccagcaggcg aaaatcctgt
     4081 ttgatggtgg ttaacggcgg gatataacat gagctgtctt cggtatcgtc gtatcccact
     4141 accgagatgt ccgcaccaac gcgcagcccg gactcggtaa tggcgcgcat tgcgcccagc
     4201 gccatctgat cgttggcaac cagcatcgca gtgggaacga tgccctcatt cagcatttgc
     4261 atggtttgtt gaaaaccgga catggcactc cagtcgcctt cccgttccgc tatcggctga
     4321 atttgattgc gagtgagata tttatgccag ccagccagac gcagacgcgc cgagacagaa
     4381 cttaatgggc ccgctaacag cgcgatttgc tggtgaccca atgcgaccag atgctccacg
     4441 cccagtcgcg taccgtcttc atgggagaaa ataatactgt tgatgggtgt ctggtcagag
     4501 acatcaagaa ataacgccgg aacattagtg caggcagctt ccacagcaat ggcatcctgg
     4561 tcatccagcg gatagttaat gatcagccca ctgacgcgtt gcgcgagaag attgtgcacc
     4621 gccgctttac aggcttcgac gccgcttcgt tctaccatcg acaccaccac gctggcaccc
     4681 agttgatcgg cgcgagattt aatcgccgcg acaatttgcg acggcgcgtg cagggccaga
     4741 ctggaggtgg caacgccaat cagcaacgac tgtttgcccg ccagttgttg tgccacgcgg
     4801 ttgggaatgt aattcagctc cgccatcgcc gcttccactt tttcccgcgt tttcgcagaa
     4861 acgtggctgg cctggttcac cacgcgggaa acggtctgat aagagacacc ggcatactct
     4921 gcgacatcgt ataacgttac tggtttcaca ttcaccaccc tgaattgact ctcttccggg
     4981 cgctatcatg ccataccgcg aaaggttttg cgccattcga tggtgtccgg gatctcgacg
     5041 ctctccctt
//
