# Supplementary material for: Genetically encoded RNA strand exchange circuits for programmable protein expression and computation in cells
Source: bioRxiv preprint, doi:10.1101/2025.09.24.678369, version 1 (2025-09-24)
Supplement: Plasmid GenBank files [file 678369_file04.zip › Supplementary File 2/pET - (IN_31) Iu1d s4u d15 T7t.gb]

LOCUS       pET_-_(IN_31)_I{u1d}_[s 5054 bp ds-DNA     circular     21-SEP-2025
DEFINITION  .
KEYWORDS    "accession:addgene_vdb_2659"
COMMENT     Imported from database: AddGene Entry: pETDuet-1 URL:
            https://www.addgene.org/browse/sequence/2659/giraffe-analyze_vdb/
            GENERAL Analyze: Sequence Bacterial Resistance: Ampicillin Catalog
            Number: 71146 Cloning Method: Unknown Constitutive: Unspecified
            Notes: pETDuet-1 is designed for the coexpression of two target
            genes. pETDuet-1 carries the pBR322-derived ColE1 replicon, lacI
            gene and ampicillin resistance gene. Plasmid Type: Bacterial
            Expression, coexpression Promotor: T7 Size: 5420 Source/Vendor: EMD
            Biosciences Stable: Unspecified Viral/Non-Viral: Nonviral
FEATURES             Location/Qualifiers
     gene            complement(1..252)
                     /label="tet (887 - 636)"
                     /ApEinfo_revcolor="#d59687"
                     /ApEinfo_fwdcolor="#d59687"
     primer          184..203
                     /label="pBRrevBam_primer"
                     /ApEinfo_revcolor="#84b0dc"
                     /ApEinfo_fwdcolor="#84b0dc"
     primer          205..222
                     /label="pET_seq_fwd"
                     /note="sequence: gccagcaaccgcacctgt"
                     /ApEinfo_revcolor="#b1ff67"
                     /ApEinfo_fwdcolor="#b1ff67"
     primer          complement(254..304)
                     /label="pET_BB_rev_ga4"
                     /note="sequence: GACAGTTAGCCCAGAGCAGCGTTAGACTTCatcgatctcgatcctctacgc"
                     /ApEinfo_revcolor="#b4abac"
                     /ApEinfo_fwdcolor="#b4abac"
     misc_feature    308..324
                     /label="T7 promoter"
                     /ApEinfo_revcolor="#d6b295"
                     /ApEinfo_fwdcolor="#d6b295"
     misc_feature    376..420
                     /label="T7 terminator"
                     /ApEinfo_revcolor="#b4abac"
                     /ApEinfo_fwdcolor="#b4abac"
     primer          451..478
                     /label="pET_BB_ds_fwd"
                     /note="sequence: ctgaaaggaggaactatatccggattgg"
                     /ApEinfo_revcolor="#b1ff67"
                     /ApEinfo_fwdcolor="#b1ff67"
     primer          complement(480..499)
                     /label="pET_seq_rev"
                     /note="sequence: ctacagggcgcgtcccattc"
                     /ApEinfo_revcolor="#ff9ccd"
                     /ApEinfo_fwdcolor="#ff9ccd"
     gene            complement(1057..1917)
                     /label="Ampicillin"
                     /ApEinfo_revcolor="#f58a5e"
                     /ApEinfo_fwdcolor="#f58a5e"
     primer          complement(1060..1088)
                     /label="pET_ampR_rev"
                     /note="sequence: agataggtgcctcactgattaagcattgg"
                     /ApEinfo_revcolor="#d6b295"
                     /ApEinfo_fwdcolor="#d6b295"
     promoter        complement(1960..1988)
                     /label="AmpR_promoter"
                     /ApEinfo_revcolor="#84b0dc"
                     /ApEinfo_fwdcolor="#84b0dc"
     origin          2075..2694
                     /label="pBR322_origin"
                     /ApEinfo_revcolor="#75c6a9"
                     /ApEinfo_fwdcolor="#75c6a9"
     primer          3093..3115
                     /label="pGEX_3_primer"
                     /ApEinfo_revcolor="#ff9ccd"
                     /ApEinfo_fwdcolor="#ff9ccd"
     feature         complement(3109..3300)
                     /label="ROP"
                     /ApEinfo_revcolor="#c7b0e3"
                     /ApEinfo_fwdcolor="#c7b0e3"
     regulatory      complement(3872..4963)
                     /label="lacI"
                     /ApEinfo_revcolor="#c6c9d1"
                     /ApEinfo_fwdcolor="#c6c9d1"
ORIGIN
        1 atgcgactcc tgcattagga agcagcccag tagtaggttg aggccgttga gcaccgccgc
       61 cgcaaggaat ggtgcatgca aggagatggc gcccaacagt cccccggcca cggggcctgc
      121 caccataccc acgccgaaac aagcgctcat gagcccgaag tggcgagccc gatcttcccc
      181 atcggtgatg tcggcgatat aggcgccagc aaccgcacct gtggcgccgg tgatgccggc
      241 cacgatgcgt ccggcgtaga ggatcgagat cgatgaagtc taacgctgct ctgggctaac
      301 tgtcTTCTAA TACGACTCAC TATAGGGAGA TTCGTCTCCC ATTAATACAA AATAATCACT
      361 TCACAACATC ATACTATATA ACCCCTTGGG GCCTCTAAAC GGGTCTTGAG GGGTTTTTTG
      421 ctgaaacctc aggcatttga gaagcacacg ctgaaaggag gaactatatc cggattggcg
      481 aatgggnnnn nnnnnnnnnn nnnnnnnnnn nnnnnnnnnn nnnnnnnnnn nnnnnnnnnn
      541 nnnnnnnnnn nnnnnnnnnn nnnnnnnnnn nnnnnnnnnn nnnnnnnnnn nnnnnnnnnn
      601 nnnnnnnnnn cnnnnnnnnn nnnnnnnnnn nnnnnnnnnn nnnnnnnnnn nnnnnnnnnn
      661 nnnnnnnnnn nnnnnnnnnn nnnnnnnnnn nnnnnnnnnn nnannnnnnn nnnnnnnnnn
      721 nnnnnnnnnn nnnnnnnnnn nnnnnnnnnn nncctttgac gttggagtcc acgttcttta
      781 atagtggact cttgttccaa actggaacaa cactcaaccc tatctcggtc tattcttttg
      841 atttataagg gattttgccg atttcggcct attggttaaa aaatgagctg atttaacaaa
      901 aatttaacgc gaattttaac aaaatattaa cgtttacaat ttctggcggc acgatggcat
      961 gagattatca aaaaggatct tcacctagat ccttttaaat taaaaatgaa gttttaaatc
     1021 aatctaaagt atatatgagt aaacttggtc tgacagttac caatgcttaa tcagtgaggc
     1081 acctatctca gcgatctgtc tatttcgttc atccatagtt gcctgactcc ccgtcgtgta
     1141 gataactacg atacgggagg gcttaccatc tggccccagt gctgcaatga taccgcgaga
     1201 cccacgctca ccggctccag atttatcagc aataaaccag ccagccggaa gggccgagcg
     1261 cagaagtggt cctgcaactt tatccgcctc catccagtct attaattgtt gccgggaagc
     1321 tagagtaagt agttcgccag ttaatagttt gcgcaacgtt gttgccattg ctacaggcat
     1381 cgtggtgtca cgctcgtcgt ttggtatggc ttcattcagc tccggttccc aacgatcaag
     1441 gcgagttaca tgatccccca tgttgtgcaa aaaagcggtt agctccttcg gtcctccgat
     1501 cgttgtcaga agtaagttgg ccgcagtgtt atcactcatg gttatggcag cactgcataa
     1561 ttctcttact gtcatgccat ccgtaagatg cttttctgtg actggtgagt actcaaccaa
     1621 gtcattctga gaatagtgta tgcggcgacc gagttgctct tgcccggcgt caatacggga
     1681 taataccgcg ccacatagca gaactttaaa agtgctcatc attggaaaac gttcttcggg
     1741 gcgaaaactc tcaaggatct taccgctgtt gagatccagt tcgatgtaac ccactcgtgc
     1801 acccaactga tcttcagcat cttttacttt caccagcgtt tctgggtgag caaaaacagg
     1861 aaggcaaaat gccgcaaaaa agggaataag ggcgacacgg aaatgttgaa tactcatact
     1921 cttccttttt caatcatgat tgaagcattt atcagggtta ttgtctcatg agcggataca
     1981 tatttgaatg tatttagaaa aataaacaaa taggtcatga ccaaaatccc ttaacgtgag
     2041 ttttcgttcc actgagcgtc agaccccgta gaaaagatca aaggatcttc ttgagatcct
     2101 ttttttctgc gcgtaatctg ctgcttgcaa acaaaaaaac caccgctacc agcggtggtt
     2161 tgtttgccgg atcaagagct accaactctt tttccgaagg taactggctt cagcagagcg
     2221 cagataccaa atactgtcct tctagtgtag ccgtagttag gccaccactt caagaactct
     2281 gtagcaccgc ctacatacct cgctctgcta atcctgttac cagtggctgc tgccagtggc
     2341 gataagtcgt gtcttaccgg gttggactca agacgatagt taccggataa ggcgcagcgg
     2401 tcgggctgaa cggggggttc gtgcacacag cccagcttgg agcgaacgac ctacaccgaa
     2461 ctgagatacc tacagcgtga gctatgagaa agcgccacgc ttcccgaagg gagaaaggcg
     2521 gacaggtatc cggtaagcgg cagggtcgga acaggagagc gcacgaggga gcttccaggg
     2581 ggaaacgcct ggtatcttta tagtcctgtc gggtttcgcc acctctgact tgagcgtcga
     2641 tttttgtgat gctcgtcagg ggggcggagc ctatggaaaa acgccagcaa cgcggccttt
     2701 ttacggttcc tggccttttg ctggcctttt gctcacatgt tctttcctgc gttatcccct
     2761 gattctgtgg ataaccgtat taccgccttt gagtgagctg ataccgctcg ccgcagccga
     2821 acgaccgagc gcagcgagtc agtgagcgag gaagcggaag agcgcctgat gcggtatttt
     2881 ctccttacgc atctgtgcgg tatttcacac cgcatatatg gtgcactctc agtacaatct
     2941 gctctgatgc cgcatagtta agccagtata cactccgcta tcgctacgtg actgggtcat
     3001 ggctgcgccc cgacacccgc caacacccgc tgacgcgccc tgacgggctt gtctgctccc
     3061 ggcatccgct tacagacaag ctgtgaccgt ctccgggagc tgcatgtgtc agaggttttc
     3121 accgtcatca ccgaaacgcg cgaggcagct gcggtaaagc tcatcagcgt ggtcgtgaag
     3181 cgattcacag atgtctgcct gttcatccgc gtccagctcg ttgagtttct ccagaagcgt
     3241 taatgtctgg cttctgataa agcgggccat gttaagggcg gttttttcct gtttggtcac
     3301 tgatgcctcc gtgtaagggg gatttctgtt catgggggta atgataccga tgaaacgaga
     3361 gaggatgctc acgatacggg ttactgatga tgaacatgcc cggttactgg aacgttgtga
     3421 gggtaaacaa ctggcggtat ggatgcggcg ggaccagaga aaaatcactc agggtcaatg
     3481 ccagcgcttc gttaatacag atgtaggtgt tccacagggt agccagcagc atcctgcgat
     3541 gcagatccgg aacataatgg tgcagggcgc tgacttccgc gtttccagac tttacgaaac
     3601 acggaaaccg aagaccattc atgttgttgc tcaggtcgca gacgttttgc agcagcagtc
     3661 gcttcacgtt cgctcgcgta tcggtgattc attctgctaa ccagtaaggc aaccccgcca
     3721 gcctagccgg gtcctcaacg acaggagcac gatcatgcta gtcatgcccc gcgcccaccg
     3781 gaaggagctg actgggttga aggctctcaa gggcatcggt cgagatcccg gtgcctaatg
     3841 agtgagctaa cttacattaa ttgcgttgcg ctcactgccc gctttccagt cgggaaacct
     3901 gtcgtgccag ctgcattaat gaatcggcca acgcgcgggg agaggcggtt tgcgtattgg
     3961 gcgccagggt ggtttttctt ttcaccagtg agacgggcaa cagctgattg cccttcaccg
     4021 cctggccctg agagagttgc agcaagcggt ccacgctggt ttgccccagc aggcgaaaat
     4081 cctgtttgat ggtggttaac ggcgggatat aacatgagct gtcttcggta tcgtcgtatc
     4141 ccactaccga gatgtccgca ccaacgcgca gcccggactc ggtaatggcg cgcattgcgc
     4201 ccagcgccat ctgatcgttg gcaaccagca tcgcagtggg aacgatgccc tcattcagca
     4261 tttgcatggt ttgttgaaaa ccggacatgg cactccagtc gccttcccgt tccgctatcg
     4321 gctgaatttg attgcgagtg agatatttat gccagccagc cagacgcaga cgcgccgaga
     4381 cagaacttaa tgggcccgct aacagcgcga tttgctggtg acccaatgcg accagatgct
     4441 ccacgcccag tcgcgtaccg tcttcatggg agaaaataat actgttgatg ggtgtctggt
     4501 cagagacatc aagaaataac gccggaacat tagtgcaggc agcttccaca gcaatggcat
     4561 cctggtcatc cagcggatag ttaatgatca gcccactgac gcgttgcgcg agaagattgt
     4621 gcaccgccgc tttacaggct tcgacgccgc ttcgttctac catcgacacc accacgctgg
     4681 cacccagttg atcggcgcga gatttaatcg ccgcgacaat ttgcgacggc gcgtgcaggg
     4741 ccagactgga ggtggcaacg ccaatcagca acgactgttt gcccgccagt tgttgtgcca
     4801 cgcggttggg aatgtaattc agctccgcca tcgccgcttc cactttttcc cgcgttttcg
     4861 cagaaacgtg gctggcctgg ttcaccacgc gggaaacggt ctgataagag acaccggcat
     4921 actctgcgac atcgtataac gttactggtt tcacattcac caccctgaat tgactctctt
     4981 ccgggcgcta tcatgccata ccgcgaaagg ttttgcgcca ttcgatggtg tccgggatct
     5041 cgacgctctc cctt
//
