# Supplementary material for: Genetically encoded RNA strand exchange circuits for programmable protein expression and computation in cells
Source: bioRxiv preprint, doi:10.1101/2025.09.24.678369, version 1 (2025-09-24)
Supplement: Plasmid GenBank files [file 678369_file04.zip › Supplementary File 2/pET - (IN_32) Iu0-1d d20 T7t.gb]

LOCUS       pET_-_(IN_32)_I{u0-1d}_ 5019 bp ds-DNA     circular     21-SEP-2025
DEFINITION  .
KEYWORDS    "accession:addgene_vdb_2659"
COMMENT     Imported from database: AddGene Entry: pETDuet-1 URL:
            https://www.addgene.org/browse/sequence/2659/giraffe-analyze_vdb/
            GENERAL Analyze: Sequence Bacterial Resistance: Ampicillin Catalog
            Number: 71146 Cloning Method: Unknown Constitutive: Unspecified
            Notes: pETDuet-1 is designed for the coexpression of two target
            genes. pETDuet-1 carries the pBR322-derived ColE1 replicon, lacI
            gene and ampicillin resistance gene. Plasmid Type: Bacterial
            Expression, coexpression Promotor: T7 Size: 5420 Source/Vendor: EMD
            Biosciences Stable: Unspecified Viral/Non-Viral: Nonviral
FEATURES             Location/Qualifiers
     gene            complement(1..252)
                     /label="tet (887 - 636)"
                     /ApEinfo_revcolor="#d59687"
                     /ApEinfo_fwdcolor="#d59687"
     primer          184..203
                     /label="pBRrevBam_primer"
                     /ApEinfo_revcolor="#84b0dc"
                     /ApEinfo_fwdcolor="#84b0dc"
     primer          205..222
                     /label="pET_seq_fwd"
                     /note="sequence: gccagcaaccgcacctgt"
                     /ApEinfo_revcolor="#b1ff67"
                     /ApEinfo_fwdcolor="#b1ff67"
     primer          complement(254..304)
                     /label="pET_BB_rev_ga4"
                     /note="sequence: GACAGTTAGCCCAGAGCAGCGTTAGACTTCatcgatctcgatcctctacgc"
                     /ApEinfo_revcolor="#b4abac"
                     /ApEinfo_fwdcolor="#b4abac"
     misc_feature    308..324
                     /label="T7 promoter"
                     /ApEinfo_revcolor="#d6b295"
                     /ApEinfo_fwdcolor="#d6b295"
     misc_feature    371..415
                     /label="T7 terminator"
                     /ApEinfo_revcolor="#b4abac"
                     /ApEinfo_fwdcolor="#b4abac"
     primer          416..443
                     /label="pET_BB_ds_fwd"
                     /note="sequence: ctgaaaggaggaactatatccggattgg"
                     /ApEinfo_revcolor="#b1ff67"
                     /ApEinfo_fwdcolor="#b1ff67"
     primer          complement(445..464)
                     /label="pET_seq_rev"
                     /note="sequence: ctacagggcgcgtcccattc"
                     /ApEinfo_revcolor="#ff9ccd"
                     /ApEinfo_fwdcolor="#ff9ccd"
     gene            complement(1022..1882)
                     /label="Ampicillin"
                     /ApEinfo_revcolor="#f58a5e"
                     /ApEinfo_fwdcolor="#f58a5e"
     primer          complement(1025..1053)
                     /label="pET_ampR_rev"
                     /note="sequence: agataggtgcctcactgattaagcattgg"
                     /ApEinfo_revcolor="#d6b295"
                     /ApEinfo_fwdcolor="#d6b295"
     promoter        complement(1925..1953)
                     /label="AmpR_promoter"
                     /ApEinfo_revcolor="#84b0dc"
                     /ApEinfo_fwdcolor="#84b0dc"
     origin          2040..2659
                     /label="pBR322_origin"
                     /ApEinfo_revcolor="#75c6a9"
                     /ApEinfo_fwdcolor="#75c6a9"
     primer          3058..3080
                     /label="pGEX_3_primer"
                     /ApEinfo_revcolor="#ff9ccd"
                     /ApEinfo_fwdcolor="#ff9ccd"
     feature         complement(3074..3265)
                     /label="ROP"
                     /ApEinfo_revcolor="#c7b0e3"
                     /ApEinfo_fwdcolor="#c7b0e3"
     regulatory      complement(3837..4928)
                     /label="lacI"
                     /ApEinfo_revcolor="#c6c9d1"
                     /ApEinfo_fwdcolor="#c6c9d1"
ORIGIN
        1 atgcgactcc tgcattagga agcagcccag tagtaggttg aggccgttga gcaccgccgc
       61 cgcaaggaat ggtgcatgca aggagatggc gcccaacagt cccccggcca cggggcctgc
      121 caccataccc acgccgaaac aagcgctcat gagcccgaag tggcgagccc gatcttcccc
      181 atcggtgatg tcggcgatat aggcgccagc aaccgcacct gtggcgccgg tgatgccggc
      241 cacgatgcgt ccggcgtaga ggatcgagat cgatgaagtc taacgctgct ctgggctaac
      301 tgtcTTCTAA TACGACTCAC TATAGGGAGA TTCGTCTCCC AAATACTTAA TACAAAATAA
      361 TCACTTCACA CTTTAACCCC TTGGGGCCTC TAAACGGGTC TTGAGGGGTT TTTTGctgaa
      421 aggaggaact atatccggat tggcgaatgg gnnnnnnnnn nnnnnnnnnn nnnnnnnnnn
      481 nnnnnnnnnn nnnnnnnnnn nnnnnnnnnn nnnnnnnnnn nnnnnnnnnn nnnnnnnnnn
      541 nnnnnnnnnn nnnnnnnnnn nnnnnnnnnn nnnnncnnnn nnnnnnnnnn nnnnnnnnnn
      601 nnnnnnnnnn nnnnnnnnnn nnnnnnnnnn nnnnnnnnnn nnnnnnnnnn nnnnnnnnnn
      661 nnnnnnnann nnnnnnnnnn nnnnnnnnnn nnnnnnnnnn nnnnnnnnnn nnnnnnncct
      721 ttgacgttgg agtccacgtt ctttaatagt ggactcttgt tccaaactgg aacaacactc
      781 aaccctatct cggtctattc ttttgattta taagggattt tgccgatttc ggcctattgg
      841 ttaaaaaatg agctgattta acaaaaattt aacgcgaatt ttaacaaaat attaacgttt
      901 acaatttctg gcggcacgat ggcatgagat tatcaaaaag gatcttcacc tagatccttt
      961 taaattaaaa atgaagtttt aaatcaatct aaagtatata tgagtaaact tggtctgaca
     1021 gttaccaatg cttaatcagt gaggcaccta tctcagcgat ctgtctattt cgttcatcca
     1081 tagttgcctg actccccgtc gtgtagataa ctacgatacg ggagggctta ccatctggcc
     1141 ccagtgctgc aatgataccg cgagacccac gctcaccggc tccagattta tcagcaataa
     1201 accagccagc cggaagggcc gagcgcagaa gtggtcctgc aactttatcc gcctccatcc
     1261 agtctattaa ttgttgccgg gaagctagag taagtagttc gccagttaat agtttgcgca
     1321 acgttgttgc cattgctaca ggcatcgtgg tgtcacgctc gtcgtttggt atggcttcat
     1381 tcagctccgg ttcccaacga tcaaggcgag ttacatgatc ccccatgttg tgcaaaaaag
     1441 cggttagctc cttcggtcct ccgatcgttg tcagaagtaa gttggccgca gtgttatcac
     1501 tcatggttat ggcagcactg cataattctc ttactgtcat gccatccgta agatgctttt
     1561 ctgtgactgg tgagtactca accaagtcat tctgagaata gtgtatgcgg cgaccgagtt
     1621 gctcttgccc ggcgtcaata cgggataata ccgcgccaca tagcagaact ttaaaagtgc
     1681 tcatcattgg aaaacgttct tcggggcgaa aactctcaag gatcttaccg ctgttgagat
     1741 ccagttcgat gtaacccact cgtgcaccca actgatcttc agcatctttt actttcacca
     1801 gcgtttctgg gtgagcaaaa acaggaaggc aaaatgccgc aaaaaaggga ataagggcga
     1861 cacggaaatg ttgaatactc atactcttcc tttttcaatc atgattgaag catttatcag
     1921 ggttattgtc tcatgagcgg atacatattt gaatgtattt agaaaaataa acaaataggt
     1981 catgaccaaa atcccttaac gtgagttttc gttccactga gcgtcagacc ccgtagaaaa
     2041 gatcaaagga tcttcttgag atcctttttt tctgcgcgta atctgctgct tgcaaacaaa
     2101 aaaaccaccg ctaccagcgg tggtttgttt gccggatcaa gagctaccaa ctctttttcc
     2161 gaaggtaact ggcttcagca gagcgcagat accaaatact gtccttctag tgtagccgta
     2221 gttaggccac cacttcaaga actctgtagc accgcctaca tacctcgctc tgctaatcct
     2281 gttaccagtg gctgctgcca gtggcgataa gtcgtgtctt accgggttgg actcaagacg
     2341 atagttaccg gataaggcgc agcggtcggg ctgaacgggg ggttcgtgca cacagcccag
     2401 cttggagcga acgacctaca ccgaactgag atacctacag cgtgagctat gagaaagcgc
     2461 cacgcttccc gaagggagaa aggcggacag gtatccggta agcggcaggg tcggaacagg
     2521 agagcgcacg agggagcttc cagggggaaa cgcctggtat ctttatagtc ctgtcgggtt
     2581 tcgccacctc tgacttgagc gtcgattttt gtgatgctcg tcaggggggc ggagcctatg
     2641 gaaaaacgcc agcaacgcgg cctttttacg gttcctggcc ttttgctggc cttttgctca
     2701 catgttcttt cctgcgttat cccctgattc tgtggataac cgtattaccg cctttgagtg
     2761 agctgatacc gctcgccgca gccgaacgac cgagcgcagc gagtcagtga gcgaggaagc
     2821 ggaagagcgc ctgatgcggt attttctcct tacgcatctg tgcggtattt cacaccgcat
     2881 atatggtgca ctctcagtac aatctgctct gatgccgcat agttaagcca gtatacactc
     2941 cgctatcgct acgtgactgg gtcatggctg cgccccgaca cccgccaaca cccgctgacg
     3001 cgccctgacg ggcttgtctg ctcccggcat ccgcttacag acaagctgtg accgtctccg
     3061 ggagctgcat gtgtcagagg ttttcaccgt catcaccgaa acgcgcgagg cagctgcggt
     3121 aaagctcatc agcgtggtcg tgaagcgatt cacagatgtc tgcctgttca tccgcgtcca
     3181 gctcgttgag tttctccaga agcgttaatg tctggcttct gataaagcgg gccatgttaa
     3241 gggcggtttt ttcctgtttg gtcactgatg cctccgtgta agggggattt ctgttcatgg
     3301 gggtaatgat accgatgaaa cgagagagga tgctcacgat acgggttact gatgatgaac
     3361 atgcccggtt actggaacgt tgtgagggta aacaactggc ggtatggatg cggcgggacc
     3421 agagaaaaat cactcagggt caatgccagc gcttcgttaa tacagatgta ggtgttccac
     3481 agggtagcca gcagcatcct gcgatgcaga tccggaacat aatggtgcag ggcgctgact
     3541 tccgcgtttc cagactttac gaaacacgga aaccgaagac cattcatgtt gttgctcagg
     3601 tcgcagacgt tttgcagcag cagtcgcttc acgttcgctc gcgtatcggt gattcattct
     3661 gctaaccagt aaggcaaccc cgccagccta gccgggtcct caacgacagg agcacgatca
     3721 tgctagtcat gccccgcgcc caccggaagg agctgactgg gttgaaggct ctcaagggca
     3781 tcggtcgaga tcccggtgcc taatgagtga gctaacttac attaattgcg ttgcgctcac
     3841 tgcccgcttt ccagtcggga aacctgtcgt gccagctgca ttaatgaatc ggccaacgcg
     3901 cggggagagg cggtttgcgt attgggcgcc agggtggttt ttcttttcac cagtgagacg
     3961 ggcaacagct gattgccctt caccgcctgg ccctgagaga gttgcagcaa gcggtccacg
     4021 ctggtttgcc ccagcaggcg aaaatcctgt ttgatggtgg ttaacggcgg gatataacat
     4081 gagctgtctt cggtatcgtc gtatcccact accgagatgt ccgcaccaac gcgcagcccg
     4141 gactcggtaa tggcgcgcat tgcgcccagc gccatctgat cgttggcaac cagcatcgca
     4201 gtgggaacga tgccctcatt cagcatttgc atggtttgtt gaaaaccgga catggcactc
     4261 cagtcgcctt cccgttccgc tatcggctga atttgattgc gagtgagata tttatgccag
     4321 ccagccagac gcagacgcgc cgagacagaa cttaatgggc ccgctaacag cgcgatttgc
     4381 tggtgaccca atgcgaccag atgctccacg cccagtcgcg taccgtcttc atgggagaaa
     4441 ataatactgt tgatgggtgt ctggtcagag acatcaagaa ataacgccgg aacattagtg
     4501 caggcagctt ccacagcaat ggcatcctgg tcatccagcg gatagttaat gatcagccca
     4561 ctgacgcgtt gcgcgagaag attgtgcacc gccgctttac aggcttcgac gccgcttcgt
     4621 tctaccatcg acaccaccac gctggcaccc agttgatcgg cgcgagattt aatcgccgcg
     4681 acaatttgcg acggcgcgtg cagggccaga ctggaggtgg caacgccaat cagcaacgac
     4741 tgtttgcccg ccagttgttg tgccacgcgg ttgggaatgt aattcagctc cgccatcgcc
     4801 gcttccactt tttcccgcgt tttcgcagaa acgtggctgg cctggttcac cacgcgggaa
     4861 acggtctgat aagagacacc ggcatactct gcgacatcgt ataacgttac tggtttcaca
     4921 ttcaccaccc tgaattgact ctcttccggg cgctatcatg ccataccgcg aaaggttttg
     4981 cgccattcga tggtgtccgg gatctcgacg ctctccctt
//
