# Supplementary material for: Genetically encoded RNA strand exchange circuits for programmable protein expression and computation in cells
Source: bioRxiv preprint, doi:10.1101/2025.09.24.678369, version 1 (2025-09-24)
Supplement: Plasmid GenBank files [file 678369_file04.zip › Supplementary File 2/pET - (IN_33) Iu02-1d d20 T7t.gb]

LOCUS       pET_-_(IN_33)_I{u02-1d} 5021 bp ds-DNA     circular     21-SEP-2025
DEFINITION  .
KEYWORDS    "accession:addgene_vdb_2659"
COMMENT     Imported from database: AddGene Entry: pETDuet-1 URL:
            https://www.addgene.org/browse/sequence/2659/giraffe-analyze_vdb/
            GENERAL Analyze: Sequence Bacterial Resistance: Ampicillin Catalog
            Number: 71146 Cloning Method: Unknown Constitutive: Unspecified
            Notes: pETDuet-1 is designed for the coexpression of two target
            genes. pETDuet-1 carries the pBR322-derived ColE1 replicon, lacI
            gene and ampicillin resistance gene. Plasmid Type: Bacterial
            Expression, coexpression Promotor: T7 Size: 5420 Source/Vendor: EMD
            Biosciences Stable: Unspecified Viral/Non-Viral: Nonviral
FEATURES             Location/Qualifiers
     primer          209..231
                     /label="pGEX_3_primer"
                     /ApEinfo_revcolor="#ff9ccd"
                     /ApEinfo_fwdcolor="#ff9ccd"
     feature         complement(225..416)
                     /label="ROP"
                     /ApEinfo_revcolor="#c7b0e3"
                     /ApEinfo_fwdcolor="#c7b0e3"
     regulatory      complement(988..2079)
                     /label="lacI"
                     /ApEinfo_revcolor="#c6c9d1"
                     /ApEinfo_fwdcolor="#c6c9d1"
     gene            complement(2171..2422)
                     /label="tet (887 - 636)"
                     /ApEinfo_revcolor="#d59687"
                     /ApEinfo_fwdcolor="#d59687"
     primer          2354..2373
                     /label="pBRrevBam_primer"
                     /ApEinfo_revcolor="#84b0dc"
                     /ApEinfo_fwdcolor="#84b0dc"
     primer          2375..2392
                     /label="pET_seq_fwd"
                     /note="sequence: gccagcaaccgcacctgt"
                     /ApEinfo_revcolor="#b1ff67"
                     /ApEinfo_fwdcolor="#b1ff67"
     primer          complement(2424..2474)
                     /label="pET_BB_rev_ga4"
                     /note="sequence: GACAGTTAGCCCAGAGCAGCGTTAGACTTCatcgatctcgatcctctacgc"
                     /ApEinfo_revcolor="#b4abac"
                     /ApEinfo_fwdcolor="#b4abac"
     misc_feature    2478..2494
                     /label="T7 promoter"
                     /ApEinfo_revcolor="#d6b295"
                     /ApEinfo_fwdcolor="#d6b295"
     misc_feature    2543..2587
                     /label="T7 terminator"
                     /ApEinfo_revcolor="#b4abac"
                     /ApEinfo_fwdcolor="#b4abac"
     primer          2588..2615
                     /label="pET_BB_ds_fwd"
                     /note="sequence: ctgaaaggaggaactatatccggattgg"
                     /ApEinfo_revcolor="#b1ff67"
                     /ApEinfo_fwdcolor="#b1ff67"
     primer          complement(2617..2636)
                     /label="pET_seq_rev"
                     /note="sequence: ctacagggcgcgtcccattc"
                     /ApEinfo_revcolor="#ff9ccd"
                     /ApEinfo_fwdcolor="#ff9ccd"
     gene            complement(3194..4054)
                     /label="Ampicillin"
                     /ApEinfo_revcolor="#f58a5e"
                     /ApEinfo_fwdcolor="#f58a5e"
     primer          complement(3197..3225)
                     /label="pET_ampR_rev"
                     /note="sequence: agataggtgcctcactgattaagcattgg"
                     /ApEinfo_revcolor="#d6b295"
                     /ApEinfo_fwdcolor="#d6b295"
     promoter        complement(4097..4125)
                     /label="AmpR_promoter"
                     /ApEinfo_revcolor="#84b0dc"
                     /ApEinfo_fwdcolor="#84b0dc"
     origin          4212..4831
                     /label="pBR322_origin"
                     /ApEinfo_revcolor="#75c6a9"
                     /ApEinfo_fwdcolor="#75c6a9"
ORIGIN
        1 ttacgcatct gtgcggtatt tcacaccgca tatatggtgc actctcagta caatctgctc
       61 tgatgccgca tagttaagcc agtatacact ccgctatcgc tacgtgactg ggtcatggct
      121 gcgccccgac acccgccaac acccgctgac gcgccctgac gggcttgtct gctcccggca
      181 tccgcttaca gacaagctgt gaccgtctcc gggagctgca tgtgtcagag gttttcaccg
      241 tcatcaccga aacgcgcgag gcagctgcgg taaagctcat cagcgtggtc gtgaagcgat
      301 tcacagatgt ctgcctgttc atccgcgtcc agctcgttga gtttctccag aagcgttaat
      361 gtctggcttc tgataaagcg ggccatgtta agggcggttt tttcctgttt ggtcactgat
      421 gcctccgtgt aagggggatt tctgttcatg ggggtaatga taccgatgaa acgagagagg
      481 atgctcacga tacgggttac tgatgatgaa catgcccggt tactggaacg ttgtgagggt
      541 aaacaactgg cggtatggat gcggcgggac cagagaaaaa tcactcaggg tcaatgccag
      601 cgcttcgtta atacagatgt aggtgttcca cagggtagcc agcagcatcc tgcgatgcag
      661 atccggaaca taatggtgca gggcgctgac ttccgcgttt ccagacttta cgaaacacgg
      721 aaaccgaaga ccattcatgt tgttgctcag gtcgcagacg ttttgcagca gcagtcgctt
      781 cacgttcgct cgcgtatcgg tgattcattc tgctaaccag taaggcaacc ccgccagcct
      841 agccgggtcc tcaacgacag gagcacgatc atgctagtca tgccccgcgc ccaccggaag
      901 gagctgactg ggttgaaggc tctcaagggc atcggtcgag atcccggtgc ctaatgagtg
      961 agctaactta cattaattgc gttgcgctca ctgcccgctt tccagtcggg aaacctgtcg
     1021 tgccagctgc attaatgaat cggccaacgc gcggggagag gcggtttgcg tattgggcgc
     1081 cagggtggtt tttcttttca ccagtgagac gggcaacagc tgattgccct tcaccgcctg
     1141 gccctgagag agttgcagca agcggtccac gctggtttgc cccagcaggc gaaaatcctg
     1201 tttgatggtg gttaacggcg ggatataaca tgagctgtct tcggtatcgt cgtatcccac
     1261 taccgagatg tccgcaccaa cgcgcagccc ggactcggta atggcgcgca ttgcgcccag
     1321 cgccatctga tcgttggcaa ccagcatcgc agtgggaacg atgccctcat tcagcatttg
     1381 catggtttgt tgaaaaccgg acatggcact ccagtcgcct tcccgttccg ctatcggctg
     1441 aatttgattg cgagtgagat atttatgcca gccagccaga cgcagacgcg ccgagacaga
     1501 acttaatggg cccgctaaca gcgcgatttg ctggtgaccc aatgcgacca gatgctccac
     1561 gcccagtcgc gtaccgtctt catgggagaa aataatactg ttgatgggtg tctggtcaga
     1621 gacatcaaga aataacgccg gaacattagt gcaggcagct tccacagcaa tggcatcctg
     1681 gtcatccagc ggatagttaa tgatcagccc actgacgcgt tgcgcgagaa gattgtgcac
     1741 cgccgcttta caggcttcga cgccgcttcg ttctaccatc gacaccacca cgctggcacc
     1801 cagttgatcg gcgcgagatt taatcgccgc gacaatttgc gacggcgcgt gcagggccag
     1861 actggaggtg gcaacgccaa tcagcaacga ctgtttgccc gccagttgtt gtgccacgcg
     1921 gttgggaatg taattcagct ccgccatcgc cgcttccact ttttcccgcg ttttcgcaga
     1981 aacgtggctg gcctggttca ccacgcggga aacggtctga taagagacac cggcatactc
     2041 tgcgacatcg tataacgtta ctggtttcac attcaccacc ctgaattgac tctcttccgg
     2101 gcgctatcat gccataccgc gaaaggtttt gcgccattcg atggtgtccg ggatctcgac
     2161 gctctccctt atgcgactcc tgcattagga agcagcccag tagtaggttg aggccgttga
     2221 gcaccgccgc cgcaaggaat ggtgcatgca aggagatggc gcccaacagt cccccggcca
     2281 cggggcctgc caccataccc acgccgaaac aagcgctcat gagcccgaag tggcgagccc
     2341 gatcttcccc atcggtgatg tcggcgatat aggcgccagc aaccgcacct gtggcgccgg
     2401 tgatgccggc cacgatgcgt ccggcgtaga ggatcgagat cgatgaagtc taacgctgct
     2461 ctgggctaac tgtcTTCTAA TACGACTCAC TATAGGGAGA TTCGTCTCCC AAATACTTAA
     2521 TACAAAATAA TCACTTCACA ACCTATAACC CCTTGGGGCC TCTAAACGGG TCTTGAGGGG
     2581 TTTTTTGctg aaaggaggaa ctatatccgg attggcgaat gggnnnnnnn nnnnnnnnnn
     2641 nnnnnnnnnn nnnnnnnnnn nnnnnnnnnn nnnnnnnnnn nnnnnnnnnn nnnnnnnnnn
     2701 nnnnnnnnnn nnnnnnnnnn nnnnnnnnnn nnnnnnnnnn nnnnnnncnn nnnnnnnnnn
     2761 nnnnnnnnnn nnnnnnnnnn nnnnnnnnnn nnnnnnnnnn nnnnnnnnnn nnnnnnnnnn
     2821 nnnnnnnnnn nnnnnnnnna nnnnnnnnnn nnnnnnnnnn nnnnnnnnnn nnnnnnnnnn
     2881 nnnnnnnnnc ctttgacgtt ggagtccacg ttctttaata gtggactctt gttccaaact
     2941 ggaacaacac tcaaccctat ctcggtctat tcttttgatt tataagggat tttgccgatt
     3001 tcggcctatt ggttaaaaaa tgagctgatt taacaaaaat ttaacgcgaa ttttaacaaa
     3061 atattaacgt ttacaatttc tggcggcacg atggcatgag attatcaaaa aggatcttca
     3121 cctagatcct tttaaattaa aaatgaagtt ttaaatcaat ctaaagtata tatgagtaaa
     3181 cttggtctga cagttaccaa tgcttaatca gtgaggcacc tatctcagcg atctgtctat
     3241 ttcgttcatc catagttgcc tgactccccg tcgtgtagat aactacgata cgggagggct
     3301 taccatctgg ccccagtgct gcaatgatac cgcgagaccc acgctcaccg gctccagatt
     3361 tatcagcaat aaaccagcca gccggaaggg ccgagcgcag aagtggtcct gcaactttat
     3421 ccgcctccat ccagtctatt aattgttgcc gggaagctag agtaagtagt tcgccagtta
     3481 atagtttgcg caacgttgtt gccattgcta caggcatcgt ggtgtcacgc tcgtcgtttg
     3541 gtatggcttc attcagctcc ggttcccaac gatcaaggcg agttacatga tcccccatgt
     3601 tgtgcaaaaa agcggttagc tccttcggtc ctccgatcgt tgtcagaagt aagttggccg
     3661 cagtgttatc actcatggtt atggcagcac tgcataattc tcttactgtc atgccatccg
     3721 taagatgctt ttctgtgact ggtgagtact caaccaagtc attctgagaa tagtgtatgc
     3781 ggcgaccgag ttgctcttgc ccggcgtcaa tacgggataa taccgcgcca catagcagaa
     3841 ctttaaaagt gctcatcatt ggaaaacgtt cttcggggcg aaaactctca aggatcttac
     3901 cgctgttgag atccagttcg atgtaaccca ctcgtgcacc caactgatct tcagcatctt
     3961 ttactttcac cagcgtttct gggtgagcaa aaacaggaag gcaaaatgcc gcaaaaaagg
     4021 gaataagggc gacacggaaa tgttgaatac tcatactctt cctttttcaa tcatgattga
     4081 agcatttatc agggttattg tctcatgagc ggatacatat ttgaatgtat ttagaaaaat
     4141 aaacaaatag gtcatgacca aaatccctta acgtgagttt tcgttccact gagcgtcaga
     4201 ccccgtagaa aagatcaaag gatcttcttg agatcctttt tttctgcgcg taatctgctg
     4261 cttgcaaaca aaaaaaccac cgctaccagc ggtggtttgt ttgccggatc aagagctacc
     4321 aactcttttt ccgaaggtaa ctggcttcag cagagcgcag ataccaaata ctgtccttct
     4381 agtgtagccg tagttaggcc accacttcaa gaactctgta gcaccgccta catacctcgc
     4441 tctgctaatc ctgttaccag tggctgctgc cagtggcgat aagtcgtgtc ttaccgggtt
     4501 ggactcaaga cgatagttac cggataaggc gcagcggtcg ggctgaacgg ggggttcgtg
     4561 cacacagccc agcttggagc gaacgaccta caccgaactg agatacctac agcgtgagct
     4621 atgagaaagc gccacgcttc ccgaagggag aaaggcggac aggtatccgg taagcggcag
     4681 ggtcggaaca ggagagcgca cgagggagct tccaggggga aacgcctggt atctttatag
     4741 tcctgtcggg tttcgccacc tctgacttga gcgtcgattt ttgtgatgct cgtcaggggg
     4801 gcggagccta tggaaaaacg ccagcaacgc ggccttttta cggttcctgg ccttttgctg
     4861 gccttttgct cacatgttct ttcctgcgtt atcccctgat tctgtggata accgtattac
     4921 cgcctttgag tgagctgata ccgctcgccg cagccgaacg accgagcgca gcgagtcagt
     4981 gagcgaggaa gcggaagagc gcctgatgcg gtattttctc c
//
