# Supplementary material for: Genetically encoded RNA strand exchange circuits for programmable protein expression and computation in cells
Source: bioRxiv preprint, doi:10.1101/2025.09.24.678369, version 1 (2025-09-24)
Supplement: Plasmid GenBank files [file 678369_file04.zip › Supplementary File 2/pET - (IN_34) Iu04-1d d20 T7t.gb]

LOCUS       pET_-_(IN_34)_I{u04-1d} 5023 bp ds-DNA     circular     21-SEP-2025
DEFINITION  .
KEYWORDS    "accession:addgene_vdb_2659"
COMMENT     Imported from database: AddGene Entry: pETDuet-1 URL:
            https://www.addgene.org/browse/sequence/2659/giraffe-analyze_vdb/
            GENERAL Analyze: Sequence Bacterial Resistance: Ampicillin Catalog
            Number: 71146 Cloning Method: Unknown Constitutive: Unspecified
            Notes: pETDuet-1 is designed for the coexpression of two target
            genes. pETDuet-1 carries the pBR322-derived ColE1 replicon, lacI
            gene and ampicillin resistance gene. Plasmid Type: Bacterial
            Expression, coexpression Promotor: T7 Size: 5420 Source/Vendor: EMD
            Biosciences Stable: Unspecified Viral/Non-Viral: Nonviral
FEATURES             Location/Qualifiers
     gene            complement(1..252)
                     /label="tet (887 - 636)"
                     /ApEinfo_revcolor="#d59687"
                     /ApEinfo_fwdcolor="#d59687"
     primer          184..203
                     /label="pBRrevBam_primer"
                     /ApEinfo_revcolor="#84b0dc"
                     /ApEinfo_fwdcolor="#84b0dc"
     primer          205..222
                     /label="pET_seq_fwd"
                     /note="sequence: gccagcaaccgcacctgt"
                     /ApEinfo_revcolor="#b1ff67"
                     /ApEinfo_fwdcolor="#b1ff67"
     primer          complement(254..304)
                     /label="pET_BB_rev_ga4"
                     /note="sequence: GACAGTTAGCCCAGAGCAGCGTTAGACTTCatcgatctcgatcctctacgc"
                     /ApEinfo_revcolor="#b4abac"
                     /ApEinfo_fwdcolor="#b4abac"
     misc_feature    308..324
                     /label="T7 promoter"
                     /ApEinfo_revcolor="#d6b295"
                     /ApEinfo_fwdcolor="#d6b295"
     misc_feature    375..419
                     /label="T7 terminator"
                     /ApEinfo_revcolor="#b4abac"
                     /ApEinfo_fwdcolor="#b4abac"
     primer          420..447
                     /label="pET_BB_ds_fwd"
                     /note="sequence: ctgaaaggaggaactatatccggattgg"
                     /ApEinfo_revcolor="#b1ff67"
                     /ApEinfo_fwdcolor="#b1ff67"
     primer          complement(449..468)
                     /label="pET_seq_rev"
                     /note="sequence: ctacagggcgcgtcccattc"
                     /ApEinfo_revcolor="#ff9ccd"
                     /ApEinfo_fwdcolor="#ff9ccd"
     gene            complement(1026..1886)
                     /label="Ampicillin"
                     /ApEinfo_revcolor="#f58a5e"
                     /ApEinfo_fwdcolor="#f58a5e"
     primer          complement(1029..1057)
                     /label="pET_ampR_rev"
                     /note="sequence: agataggtgcctcactgattaagcattgg"
                     /ApEinfo_revcolor="#d6b295"
                     /ApEinfo_fwdcolor="#d6b295"
     promoter        complement(1929..1957)
                     /label="AmpR_promoter"
                     /ApEinfo_revcolor="#84b0dc"
                     /ApEinfo_fwdcolor="#84b0dc"
     origin          2044..2663
                     /label="pBR322_origin"
                     /ApEinfo_revcolor="#75c6a9"
                     /ApEinfo_fwdcolor="#75c6a9"
     primer          3062..3084
                     /label="pGEX_3_primer"
                     /ApEinfo_revcolor="#ff9ccd"
                     /ApEinfo_fwdcolor="#ff9ccd"
     feature         complement(3078..3269)
                     /label="ROP"
                     /ApEinfo_revcolor="#c7b0e3"
                     /ApEinfo_fwdcolor="#c7b0e3"
     regulatory      complement(3841..4932)
                     /label="lacI"
                     /ApEinfo_revcolor="#c6c9d1"
                     /ApEinfo_fwdcolor="#c6c9d1"
ORIGIN
        1 atgcgactcc tgcattagga agcagcccag tagtaggttg aggccgttga gcaccgccgc
       61 cgcaaggaat ggtgcatgca aggagatggc gcccaacagt cccccggcca cggggcctgc
      121 caccataccc acgccgaaac aagcgctcat gagcccgaag tggcgagccc gatcttcccc
      181 atcggtgatg tcggcgatat aggcgccagc aaccgcacct gtggcgccgg tgatgccggc
      241 cacgatgcgt ccggcgtaga ggatcgagat cgatgaagtc taacgctgct ctgggctaac
      301 tgtcTTCTAA TACGACTCAC TATAGGGAGA TTCGTCTCCC AAATACTTAA TACAAAATAA
      361 TCACTTCACA ACATAATTAA CCCCTTGGGG CCTCTAAACG GGTCTTGAGG GGTTTTTTGc
      421 tgaaaggagg aactatatcc ggattggcga atgggnnnnn nnnnnnnnnn nnnnnnnnnn
      481 nnnnnnnnnn nnnnnnnnnn nnnnnnnnnn nnnnnnnnnn nnnnnnnnnn nnnnnnnnnn
      541 nnnnnnnnnn nnnnnnnnnn nnnnnnnnnn nnnnnnnnnc nnnnnnnnnn nnnnnnnnnn
      601 nnnnnnnnnn nnnnnnnnnn nnnnnnnnnn nnnnnnnnnn nnnnnnnnnn nnnnnnnnnn
      661 nnnnnnnnnn nannnnnnnn nnnnnnnnnn nnnnnnnnnn nnnnnnnnnn nnnnnnnnnn
      721 ncctttgacg ttggagtcca cgttctttaa tagtggactc ttgttccaaa ctggaacaac
      781 actcaaccct atctcggtct attcttttga tttataaggg attttgccga tttcggccta
      841 ttggttaaaa aatgagctga tttaacaaaa atttaacgcg aattttaaca aaatattaac
      901 gtttacaatt tctggcggca cgatggcatg agattatcaa aaaggatctt cacctagatc
      961 cttttaaatt aaaaatgaag ttttaaatca atctaaagta tatatgagta aacttggtct
     1021 gacagttacc aatgcttaat cagtgaggca cctatctcag cgatctgtct atttcgttca
     1081 tccatagttg cctgactccc cgtcgtgtag ataactacga tacgggaggg cttaccatct
     1141 ggccccagtg ctgcaatgat accgcgagac ccacgctcac cggctccaga tttatcagca
     1201 ataaaccagc cagccggaag ggccgagcgc agaagtggtc ctgcaacttt atccgcctcc
     1261 atccagtcta ttaattgttg ccgggaagct agagtaagta gttcgccagt taatagtttg
     1321 cgcaacgttg ttgccattgc tacaggcatc gtggtgtcac gctcgtcgtt tggtatggct
     1381 tcattcagct ccggttccca acgatcaagg cgagttacat gatcccccat gttgtgcaaa
     1441 aaagcggtta gctccttcgg tcctccgatc gttgtcagaa gtaagttggc cgcagtgtta
     1501 tcactcatgg ttatggcagc actgcataat tctcttactg tcatgccatc cgtaagatgc
     1561 ttttctgtga ctggtgagta ctcaaccaag tcattctgag aatagtgtat gcggcgaccg
     1621 agttgctctt gcccggcgtc aatacgggat aataccgcgc cacatagcag aactttaaaa
     1681 gtgctcatca ttggaaaacg ttcttcgggg cgaaaactct caaggatctt accgctgttg
     1741 agatccagtt cgatgtaacc cactcgtgca cccaactgat cttcagcatc ttttactttc
     1801 accagcgttt ctgggtgagc aaaaacagga aggcaaaatg ccgcaaaaaa gggaataagg
     1861 gcgacacgga aatgttgaat actcatactc ttcctttttc aatcatgatt gaagcattta
     1921 tcagggttat tgtctcatga gcggatacat atttgaatgt atttagaaaa ataaacaaat
     1981 aggtcatgac caaaatccct taacgtgagt tttcgttcca ctgagcgtca gaccccgtag
     2041 aaaagatcaa aggatcttct tgagatcctt tttttctgcg cgtaatctgc tgcttgcaaa
     2101 caaaaaaacc accgctacca gcggtggttt gtttgccgga tcaagagcta ccaactcttt
     2161 ttccgaaggt aactggcttc agcagagcgc agataccaaa tactgtcctt ctagtgtagc
     2221 cgtagttagg ccaccacttc aagaactctg tagcaccgcc tacatacctc gctctgctaa
     2281 tcctgttacc agtggctgct gccagtggcg ataagtcgtg tcttaccggg ttggactcaa
     2341 gacgatagtt accggataag gcgcagcggt cgggctgaac ggggggttcg tgcacacagc
     2401 ccagcttgga gcgaacgacc tacaccgaac tgagatacct acagcgtgag ctatgagaaa
     2461 gcgccacgct tcccgaaggg agaaaggcgg acaggtatcc ggtaagcggc agggtcggaa
     2521 caggagagcg cacgagggag cttccagggg gaaacgcctg gtatctttat agtcctgtcg
     2581 ggtttcgcca cctctgactt gagcgtcgat ttttgtgatg ctcgtcaggg gggcggagcc
     2641 tatggaaaaa cgccagcaac gcggcctttt tacggttcct ggccttttgc tggccttttg
     2701 ctcacatgtt ctttcctgcg ttatcccctg attctgtgga taaccgtatt accgcctttg
     2761 agtgagctga taccgctcgc cgcagccgaa cgaccgagcg cagcgagtca gtgagcgagg
     2821 aagcggaaga gcgcctgatg cggtattttc tccttacgca tctgtgcggt atttcacacc
     2881 gcatatatgg tgcactctca gtacaatctg ctctgatgcc gcatagttaa gccagtatac
     2941 actccgctat cgctacgtga ctgggtcatg gctgcgcccc gacacccgcc aacacccgct
     3001 gacgcgccct gacgggcttg tctgctcccg gcatccgctt acagacaagc tgtgaccgtc
     3061 tccgggagct gcatgtgtca gaggttttca ccgtcatcac cgaaacgcgc gaggcagctg
     3121 cggtaaagct catcagcgtg gtcgtgaagc gattcacaga tgtctgcctg ttcatccgcg
     3181 tccagctcgt tgagtttctc cagaagcgtt aatgtctggc ttctgataaa gcgggccatg
     3241 ttaagggcgg ttttttcctg tttggtcact gatgcctccg tgtaaggggg atttctgttc
     3301 atgggggtaa tgataccgat gaaacgagag aggatgctca cgatacgggt tactgatgat
     3361 gaacatgccc ggttactgga acgttgtgag ggtaaacaac tggcggtatg gatgcggcgg
     3421 gaccagagaa aaatcactca gggtcaatgc cagcgcttcg ttaatacaga tgtaggtgtt
     3481 ccacagggta gccagcagca tcctgcgatg cagatccgga acataatggt gcagggcgct
     3541 gacttccgcg tttccagact ttacgaaaca cggaaaccga agaccattca tgttgttgct
     3601 caggtcgcag acgttttgca gcagcagtcg cttcacgttc gctcgcgtat cggtgattca
     3661 ttctgctaac cagtaaggca accccgccag cctagccggg tcctcaacga caggagcacg
     3721 atcatgctag tcatgccccg cgcccaccgg aaggagctga ctgggttgaa ggctctcaag
     3781 ggcatcggtc gagatcccgg tgcctaatga gtgagctaac ttacattaat tgcgttgcgc
     3841 tcactgcccg ctttccagtc gggaaacctg tcgtgccagc tgcattaatg aatcggccaa
     3901 cgcgcgggga gaggcggttt gcgtattggg cgccagggtg gtttttcttt tcaccagtga
     3961 gacgggcaac agctgattgc ccttcaccgc ctggccctga gagagttgca gcaagcggtc
     4021 cacgctggtt tgccccagca ggcgaaaatc ctgtttgatg gtggttaacg gcgggatata
     4081 acatgagctg tcttcggtat cgtcgtatcc cactaccgag atgtccgcac caacgcgcag
     4141 cccggactcg gtaatggcgc gcattgcgcc cagcgccatc tgatcgttgg caaccagcat
     4201 cgcagtggga acgatgccct cattcagcat ttgcatggtt tgttgaaaac cggacatggc
     4261 actccagtcg ccttcccgtt ccgctatcgg ctgaatttga ttgcgagtga gatatttatg
     4321 ccagccagcc agacgcagac gcgccgagac agaacttaat gggcccgcta acagcgcgat
     4381 ttgctggtga cccaatgcga ccagatgctc cacgcccagt cgcgtaccgt cttcatggga
     4441 gaaaataata ctgttgatgg gtgtctggtc agagacatca agaaataacg ccggaacatt
     4501 agtgcaggca gcttccacag caatggcatc ctggtcatcc agcggatagt taatgatcag
     4561 cccactgacg cgttgcgcga gaagattgtg caccgccgct ttacaggctt cgacgccgct
     4621 tcgttctacc atcgacacca ccacgctggc acccagttga tcggcgcgag atttaatcgc
     4681 cgcgacaatt tgcgacggcg cgtgcagggc cagactggag gtggcaacgc caatcagcaa
     4741 cgactgtttg cccgccagtt gttgtgccac gcggttggga atgtaattca gctccgccat
     4801 cgccgcttcc actttttccc gcgttttcgc agaaacgtgg ctggcctggt tcaccacgcg
     4861 ggaaacggtc tgataagaga caccggcata ctctgcgaca tcgtataacg ttactggttt
     4921 cacattcacc accctgaatt gactctcttc cgggcgctat catgccatac cgcgaaaggt
     4981 tttgcgccat tcgatggtgt ccgggatctc gacgctctcc ctt
//
