# Supplementary material for: Genetically encoded RNA strand exchange circuits for programmable protein expression and computation in cells
Source: bioRxiv preprint, doi:10.1101/2025.09.24.678369, version 1 (2025-09-24)
Supplement: Plasmid GenBank files [file 678369_file04.zip › Supplementary File 2/pET - (IN_35) Iu1d s9u d20 T7t.gb]

LOCUS       pET_-_(IN_35)_I{u1d}_[s 5034 bp ds-DNA     circular     21-SEP-2025
DEFINITION  .
KEYWORDS    "accession:addgene_vdb_2659"
COMMENT     Imported from database: AddGene Entry: pETDuet-1 URL:
            https://www.addgene.org/browse/sequence/2659/giraffe-analyze_vdb/
            GENERAL Analyze: Sequence Bacterial Resistance: Ampicillin Catalog
            Number: 71146 Cloning Method: Unknown Constitutive: Unspecified
            Notes: pETDuet-1 is designed for the coexpression of two target
            genes. pETDuet-1 carries the pBR322-derived ColE1 replicon, lacI
            gene and ampicillin resistance gene. Plasmid Type: Bacterial
            Expression, coexpression Promotor: T7 Size: 5420 Source/Vendor: EMD
            Biosciences Stable: Unspecified Viral/Non-Viral: Nonviral
FEATURES             Location/Qualifiers
     gene            complement(1..252)
                     /label="tet (887 - 636)"
                     /ApEinfo_revcolor="#d59687"
                     /ApEinfo_fwdcolor="#d59687"
     primer          184..203
                     /label="pBRrevBam_primer"
                     /ApEinfo_revcolor="#84b0dc"
                     /ApEinfo_fwdcolor="#84b0dc"
     primer          205..222
                     /label="pET_seq_fwd"
                     /note="sequence: gccagcaaccgcacctgt"
                     /ApEinfo_revcolor="#b1ff67"
                     /ApEinfo_fwdcolor="#b1ff67"
     primer          complement(254..304)
                     /label="pET_BB_rev_ga4"
                     /note="sequence: GACAGTTAGCCCAGAGCAGCGTTAGACTTCatcgatctcgatcctctacgc"
                     /ApEinfo_revcolor="#b4abac"
                     /ApEinfo_fwdcolor="#b4abac"
     misc_feature    308..324
                     /label="T7 promoter"
                     /ApEinfo_revcolor="#d6b295"
                     /ApEinfo_fwdcolor="#d6b295"
     misc_feature    386..430
                     /label="T7 terminator"
                     /ApEinfo_revcolor="#b4abac"
                     /ApEinfo_fwdcolor="#b4abac"
     primer          431..458
                     /label="pET_BB_ds_fwd"
                     /note="sequence: ctgaaaggaggaactatatccggattgg"
                     /ApEinfo_revcolor="#b1ff67"
                     /ApEinfo_fwdcolor="#b1ff67"
     primer          complement(460..479)
                     /label="pET_seq_rev"
                     /note="sequence: ctacagggcgcgtcccattc"
                     /ApEinfo_revcolor="#ff9ccd"
                     /ApEinfo_fwdcolor="#ff9ccd"
     gene            complement(1037..1897)
                     /label="Ampicillin"
                     /ApEinfo_revcolor="#f58a5e"
                     /ApEinfo_fwdcolor="#f58a5e"
     primer          complement(1040..1068)
                     /label="pET_ampR_rev"
                     /note="sequence: agataggtgcctcactgattaagcattgg"
                     /ApEinfo_revcolor="#d6b295"
                     /ApEinfo_fwdcolor="#d6b295"
     promoter        complement(1940..1968)
                     /label="AmpR_promoter"
                     /ApEinfo_revcolor="#84b0dc"
                     /ApEinfo_fwdcolor="#84b0dc"
     origin          2055..2674
                     /label="pBR322_origin"
                     /ApEinfo_revcolor="#75c6a9"
                     /ApEinfo_fwdcolor="#75c6a9"
     primer          3073..3095
                     /label="pGEX_3_primer"
                     /ApEinfo_revcolor="#ff9ccd"
                     /ApEinfo_fwdcolor="#ff9ccd"
     feature         complement(3089..3280)
                     /label="ROP"
                     /ApEinfo_revcolor="#c7b0e3"
                     /ApEinfo_fwdcolor="#c7b0e3"
     regulatory      complement(3852..4943)
                     /label="lacI"
                     /ApEinfo_revcolor="#c6c9d1"
                     /ApEinfo_fwdcolor="#c6c9d1"
ORIGIN
        1 atgcgactcc tgcattagga agcagcccag tagtaggttg aggccgttga gcaccgccgc
       61 cgcaaggaat ggtgcatgca aggagatggc gcccaacagt cccccggcca cggggcctgc
      121 caccataccc acgccgaaac aagcgctcat gagcccgaag tggcgagccc gatcttcccc
      181 atcggtgatg tcggcgatat aggcgccagc aaccgcacct gtggcgccgg tgatgccggc
      241 cacgatgcgt ccggcgtaga ggatcgagat cgatgaagtc taacgctgct ctgggctaac
      301 tgtcTTCTAA TACGACTCAC TATAGGGAGA TTCGTCTCCC AAATACTTAA TACAAAATAA
      361 TCACTTCACA ACATCATACT CTATCATATA ACCCCTTGGG GCCTCTAAAC GGGTCTTGAG
      421 GGGTTTTTTG ctgaaaggag gaactatatc cggattggcg aatgggnnnn nnnnnnnnnn
      481 nnnnnnnnnn nnnnnnnnnn nnnnnnnnnn nnnnnnnnnn nnnnnnnnnn nnnnnnnnnn
      541 nnnnnnnnnn nnnnnnnnnn nnnnnnnnnn nnnnnnnnnn nnnnnnnnnn cnnnnnnnnn
      601 nnnnnnnnnn nnnnnnnnnn nnnnnnnnnn nnnnnnnnnn nnnnnnnnnn nnnnnnnnnn
      661 nnnnnnnnnn nnnnnnnnnn nnannnnnnn nnnnnnnnnn nnnnnnnnnn nnnnnnnnnn
      721 nnnnnnnnnn nncctttgac gttggagtcc acgttcttta atagtggact cttgttccaa
      781 actggaacaa cactcaaccc tatctcggtc tattcttttg atttataagg gattttgccg
      841 atttcggcct attggttaaa aaatgagctg atttaacaaa aatttaacgc gaattttaac
      901 aaaatattaa cgtttacaat ttctggcggc acgatggcat gagattatca aaaaggatct
      961 tcacctagat ccttttaaat taaaaatgaa gttttaaatc aatctaaagt atatatgagt
     1021 aaacttggtc tgacagttac caatgcttaa tcagtgaggc acctatctca gcgatctgtc
     1081 tatttcgttc atccatagtt gcctgactcc ccgtcgtgta gataactacg atacgggagg
     1141 gcttaccatc tggccccagt gctgcaatga taccgcgaga cccacgctca ccggctccag
     1201 atttatcagc aataaaccag ccagccggaa gggccgagcg cagaagtggt cctgcaactt
     1261 tatccgcctc catccagtct attaattgtt gccgggaagc tagagtaagt agttcgccag
     1321 ttaatagttt gcgcaacgtt gttgccattg ctacaggcat cgtggtgtca cgctcgtcgt
     1381 ttggtatggc ttcattcagc tccggttccc aacgatcaag gcgagttaca tgatccccca
     1441 tgttgtgcaa aaaagcggtt agctccttcg gtcctccgat cgttgtcaga agtaagttgg
     1501 ccgcagtgtt atcactcatg gttatggcag cactgcataa ttctcttact gtcatgccat
     1561 ccgtaagatg cttttctgtg actggtgagt actcaaccaa gtcattctga gaatagtgta
     1621 tgcggcgacc gagttgctct tgcccggcgt caatacggga taataccgcg ccacatagca
     1681 gaactttaaa agtgctcatc attggaaaac gttcttcggg gcgaaaactc tcaaggatct
     1741 taccgctgtt gagatccagt tcgatgtaac ccactcgtgc acccaactga tcttcagcat
     1801 cttttacttt caccagcgtt tctgggtgag caaaaacagg aaggcaaaat gccgcaaaaa
     1861 agggaataag ggcgacacgg aaatgttgaa tactcatact cttccttttt caatcatgat
     1921 tgaagcattt atcagggtta ttgtctcatg agcggataca tatttgaatg tatttagaaa
     1981 aataaacaaa taggtcatga ccaaaatccc ttaacgtgag ttttcgttcc actgagcgtc
     2041 agaccccgta gaaaagatca aaggatcttc ttgagatcct ttttttctgc gcgtaatctg
     2101 ctgcttgcaa acaaaaaaac caccgctacc agcggtggtt tgtttgccgg atcaagagct
     2161 accaactctt tttccgaagg taactggctt cagcagagcg cagataccaa atactgtcct
     2221 tctagtgtag ccgtagttag gccaccactt caagaactct gtagcaccgc ctacatacct
     2281 cgctctgcta atcctgttac cagtggctgc tgccagtggc gataagtcgt gtcttaccgg
     2341 gttggactca agacgatagt taccggataa ggcgcagcgg tcgggctgaa cggggggttc
     2401 gtgcacacag cccagcttgg agcgaacgac ctacaccgaa ctgagatacc tacagcgtga
     2461 gctatgagaa agcgccacgc ttcccgaagg gagaaaggcg gacaggtatc cggtaagcgg
     2521 cagggtcgga acaggagagc gcacgaggga gcttccaggg ggaaacgcct ggtatcttta
     2581 tagtcctgtc gggtttcgcc acctctgact tgagcgtcga tttttgtgat gctcgtcagg
     2641 ggggcggagc ctatggaaaa acgccagcaa cgcggccttt ttacggttcc tggccttttg
     2701 ctggcctttt gctcacatgt tctttcctgc gttatcccct gattctgtgg ataaccgtat
     2761 taccgccttt gagtgagctg ataccgctcg ccgcagccga acgaccgagc gcagcgagtc
     2821 agtgagcgag gaagcggaag agcgcctgat gcggtatttt ctccttacgc atctgtgcgg
     2881 tatttcacac cgcatatatg gtgcactctc agtacaatct gctctgatgc cgcatagtta
     2941 agccagtata cactccgcta tcgctacgtg actgggtcat ggctgcgccc cgacacccgc
     3001 caacacccgc tgacgcgccc tgacgggctt gtctgctccc ggcatccgct tacagacaag
     3061 ctgtgaccgt ctccgggagc tgcatgtgtc agaggttttc accgtcatca ccgaaacgcg
     3121 cgaggcagct gcggtaaagc tcatcagcgt ggtcgtgaag cgattcacag atgtctgcct
     3181 gttcatccgc gtccagctcg ttgagtttct ccagaagcgt taatgtctgg cttctgataa
     3241 agcgggccat gttaagggcg gttttttcct gtttggtcac tgatgcctcc gtgtaagggg
     3301 gatttctgtt catgggggta atgataccga tgaaacgaga gaggatgctc acgatacggg
     3361 ttactgatga tgaacatgcc cggttactgg aacgttgtga gggtaaacaa ctggcggtat
     3421 ggatgcggcg ggaccagaga aaaatcactc agggtcaatg ccagcgcttc gttaatacag
     3481 atgtaggtgt tccacagggt agccagcagc atcctgcgat gcagatccgg aacataatgg
     3541 tgcagggcgc tgacttccgc gtttccagac tttacgaaac acggaaaccg aagaccattc
     3601 atgttgttgc tcaggtcgca gacgttttgc agcagcagtc gcttcacgtt cgctcgcgta
     3661 tcggtgattc attctgctaa ccagtaaggc aaccccgcca gcctagccgg gtcctcaacg
     3721 acaggagcac gatcatgcta gtcatgcccc gcgcccaccg gaaggagctg actgggttga
     3781 aggctctcaa gggcatcggt cgagatcccg gtgcctaatg agtgagctaa cttacattaa
     3841 ttgcgttgcg ctcactgccc gctttccagt cgggaaacct gtcgtgccag ctgcattaat
     3901 gaatcggcca acgcgcgggg agaggcggtt tgcgtattgg gcgccagggt ggtttttctt
     3961 ttcaccagtg agacgggcaa cagctgattg cccttcaccg cctggccctg agagagttgc
     4021 agcaagcggt ccacgctggt ttgccccagc aggcgaaaat cctgtttgat ggtggttaac
     4081 ggcgggatat aacatgagct gtcttcggta tcgtcgtatc ccactaccga gatgtccgca
     4141 ccaacgcgca gcccggactc ggtaatggcg cgcattgcgc ccagcgccat ctgatcgttg
     4201 gcaaccagca tcgcagtggg aacgatgccc tcattcagca tttgcatggt ttgttgaaaa
     4261 ccggacatgg cactccagtc gccttcccgt tccgctatcg gctgaatttg attgcgagtg
     4321 agatatttat gccagccagc cagacgcaga cgcgccgaga cagaacttaa tgggcccgct
     4381 aacagcgcga tttgctggtg acccaatgcg accagatgct ccacgcccag tcgcgtaccg
     4441 tcttcatggg agaaaataat actgttgatg ggtgtctggt cagagacatc aagaaataac
     4501 gccggaacat tagtgcaggc agcttccaca gcaatggcat cctggtcatc cagcggatag
     4561 ttaatgatca gcccactgac gcgttgcgcg agaagattgt gcaccgccgc tttacaggct
     4621 tcgacgccgc ttcgttctac catcgacacc accacgctgg cacccagttg atcggcgcga
     4681 gatttaatcg ccgcgacaat ttgcgacggc gcgtgcaggg ccagactgga ggtggcaacg
     4741 ccaatcagca acgactgttt gcccgccagt tgttgtgcca cgcggttggg aatgtaattc
     4801 agctccgcca tcgccgcttc cactttttcc cgcgttttcg cagaaacgtg gctggcctgg
     4861 ttcaccacgc gggaaacggt ctgataagag acaccggcat actctgcgac atcgtataac
     4921 gttactggtt tcacattcac caccctgaat tgactctctt ccgggcgcta tcatgccata
     4981 ccgcgaaagg ttttgcgcca ttcgatggtg tccgggatct cgacgctctc cctt
//
