# Supplementary material for: Genetically encoded RNA strand exchange circuits for programmable protein expression and computation in cells
Source: bioRxiv preprint, doi:10.1101/2025.09.24.678369, version 1 (2025-09-24)
Supplement: Plasmid GenBank files [file 678369_file04.zip › Supplementary File 2/pET - (IN_36) Iv3 T7t.gb]

LOCUS       pET_-_(IN_36)_I{v3}_[], 5056 bp ds-DNA     circular     21-SEP-2025
DEFINITION  .
KEYWORDS    "accession:addgene_vdb_2659"
COMMENT     Imported from database: AddGene Entry: pETDuet-1 URL:
            https://www.addgene.org/browse/sequence/2659/giraffe-analyze_vdb/
            GENERAL Analyze: Sequence Bacterial Resistance: Ampicillin Catalog
            Number: 71146 Cloning Method: Unknown Constitutive: Unspecified
            Notes: pETDuet-1 is designed for the coexpression of two target
            genes. pETDuet-1 carries the pBR322-derived ColE1 replicon, lacI
            gene and ampicillin resistance gene. Plasmid Type: Bacterial
            Expression, coexpression Promotor: T7 Size: 5420 Source/Vendor: EMD
            Biosciences Stable: Unspecified Viral/Non-Viral: Nonviral
FEATURES             Location/Qualifiers
     misc_feature    1..40
                     /label="U1"
                     /ApEinfo_revcolor="#ff9ccd"
                     /ApEinfo_fwdcolor="#ff9ccd"
                     /note="GA homology domain"
     misc_feature    44..60
                     /label="T7 promoter"
                     /ApEinfo_revcolor="#9eafd2"
                     /ApEinfo_fwdcolor="#9eafd2"
     misc_feature    61..76
                     /label="5hp"
                     /ApEinfo_revcolor="#9eafd2"
                     /ApEinfo_fwdcolor="#9eafd2"
     misc_feature    94..138
                     /label="T7t"
                     /ApEinfo_revcolor="#d6b295"
                     /ApEinfo_fwdcolor="#d6b295"
     misc_feature    139..178
                     /label="Ux"
                     /ApEinfo_revcolor="#ffef86"
                     /ApEinfo_fwdcolor="#ffef86"
                     /note="GA homology domain"
     primer          179..206
                     /label="pET_BB_ds_fwd"
                     /note="sequence: ctgaaaggaggaactatatccggattgg"
                     /ApEinfo_revcolor="#b1ff67"
                     /ApEinfo_fwdcolor="#b1ff67"
     primer          complement(208..227)
                     /label="pET_seq_rev"
                     /note="sequence: ctacagggcgcgtcccattc"
                     /ApEinfo_revcolor="#ff9ccd"
                     /ApEinfo_fwdcolor="#ff9ccd"
     gene            complement(785..1645)
                     /label="Ampicillin"
                     /ApEinfo_revcolor="#f58a5e"
                     /ApEinfo_fwdcolor="#f58a5e"
     primer          complement(788..816)
                     /label="pET_ampR_rev"
                     /note="sequence: agataggtgcctcactgattaagcattgg"
                     /ApEinfo_revcolor="#d6b295"
                     /ApEinfo_fwdcolor="#d6b295"
     promoter        complement(1688..1716)
                     /label="AmpR_promoter"
                     /ApEinfo_revcolor="#84b0dc"
                     /ApEinfo_fwdcolor="#84b0dc"
     origin          1803..2422
                     /label="pBR322_origin"
                     /ApEinfo_revcolor="#75c6a9"
                     /ApEinfo_fwdcolor="#75c6a9"
     primer          2821..2843
                     /label="pGEX_3_primer"
                     /ApEinfo_revcolor="#ff9ccd"
                     /ApEinfo_fwdcolor="#ff9ccd"
     feature         complement(2837..3028)
                     /label="ROP"
                     /ApEinfo_revcolor="#c7b0e3"
                     /ApEinfo_fwdcolor="#c7b0e3"
     regulatory      complement(3600..4691)
                     /label="lacI"
                     /ApEinfo_revcolor="#c6c9d1"
                     /ApEinfo_fwdcolor="#c6c9d1"
     gene            complement(4783..5034)
                     /label="tet (887 - 636)"
                     /ApEinfo_revcolor="#d59687"
                     /ApEinfo_fwdcolor="#d59687"
     primer          4966..4985
                     /label="pBRrevBam_primer"
                     /ApEinfo_revcolor="#84b0dc"
                     /ApEinfo_fwdcolor="#84b0dc"
     primer          4987..5004
                     /label="pET_seq_fwd"
                     /note="sequence: gccagcaaccgcacctgt"
                     /ApEinfo_revcolor="#b1ff67"
                     /ApEinfo_fwdcolor="#b1ff67"
     primer          complement(5036..30)
                     /label="pET_BB_rev_ga4"
                     /note="sequence: GACAGTTAGCCCAGAGCAGCGTTAGACTTCatcgatctcgatcctctacgc"
                     /ApEinfo_revcolor="#b4abac"
                     /ApEinfo_fwdcolor="#b4abac"
ORIGIN
        1 CATTACTCGC ATCCATTCTC AGGCTGTCTC GTCTCGTCTC TTCTAATACG ACTCACTATA
       61 GGGAGATTCG TCTCCCACAC ATTCAATAAT CCTCTATAAC CCCTTGGGGC CTCTAAACGG
      121 GTCTTGAGGG GTTTTTTGCC AGGATACATA GATTACCACA ACTCCGAGCC CTTCCACCct
      181 gaaaggagga actatatccg gattggcgaa tgggnnnnnn nnnnnnnnnn nnnnnnnnnn
      241 nnnnnnnnnn nnnnnnnnnn nnnnnnnnnn nnnnnnnnnn nnnnnnnnnn nnnnnnnnnn
      301 nnnnnnnnnn nnnnnnnnnn nnnnnnnnnn nnnnnnnncn nnnnnnnnnn nnnnnnnnnn
      361 nnnnnnnnnn nnnnnnnnnn nnnnnnnnnn nnnnnnnnnn nnnnnnnnnn nnnnnnnnnn
      421 nnnnnnnnnn annnnnnnnn nnnnnnnnnn nnnnnnnnnn nnnnnnnnnn nnnnnnnnnn
      481 cctttgacgt tggagtccac gttctttaat agtggactct tgttccaaac tggaacaaca
      541 ctcaacccta tctcggtcta ttcttttgat ttataaggga ttttgccgat ttcggcctat
      601 tggttaaaaa atgagctgat ttaacaaaaa tttaacgcga attttaacaa aatattaacg
      661 tttacaattt ctggcggcac gatggcatga gattatcaaa aaggatcttc acctagatcc
      721 ttttaaatta aaaatgaagt tttaaatcaa tctaaagtat atatgagtaa acttggtctg
      781 acagttacca atgcttaatc agtgaggcac ctatctcagc gatctgtcta tttcgttcat
      841 ccatagttgc ctgactcccc gtcgtgtaga taactacgat acgggagggc ttaccatctg
      901 gccccagtgc tgcaatgata ccgcgagacc cacgctcacc ggctccagat ttatcagcaa
      961 taaaccagcc agccggaagg gccgagcgca gaagtggtcc tgcaacttta tccgcctcca
     1021 tccagtctat taattgttgc cgggaagcta gagtaagtag ttcgccagtt aatagtttgc
     1081 gcaacgttgt tgccattgct acaggcatcg tggtgtcacg ctcgtcgttt ggtatggctt
     1141 cattcagctc cggttcccaa cgatcaaggc gagttacatg atcccccatg ttgtgcaaaa
     1201 aagcggttag ctccttcggt cctccgatcg ttgtcagaag taagttggcc gcagtgttat
     1261 cactcatggt tatggcagca ctgcataatt ctcttactgt catgccatcc gtaagatgct
     1321 tttctgtgac tggtgagtac tcaaccaagt cattctgaga atagtgtatg cggcgaccga
     1381 gttgctcttg cccggcgtca atacgggata ataccgcgcc acatagcaga actttaaaag
     1441 tgctcatcat tggaaaacgt tcttcggggc gaaaactctc aaggatctta ccgctgttga
     1501 gatccagttc gatgtaaccc actcgtgcac ccaactgatc ttcagcatct tttactttca
     1561 ccagcgtttc tgggtgagca aaaacaggaa ggcaaaatgc cgcaaaaaag ggaataaggg
     1621 cgacacggaa atgttgaata ctcatactct tcctttttca atcatgattg aagcatttat
     1681 cagggttatt gtctcatgag cggatacata tttgaatgta tttagaaaaa taaacaaata
     1741 ggtcatgacc aaaatccctt aacgtgagtt ttcgttccac tgagcgtcag accccgtaga
     1801 aaagatcaaa ggatcttctt gagatccttt ttttctgcgc gtaatctgct gcttgcaaac
     1861 aaaaaaacca ccgctaccag cggtggtttg tttgccggat caagagctac caactctttt
     1921 tccgaaggta actggcttca gcagagcgca gataccaaat actgtccttc tagtgtagcc
     1981 gtagttaggc caccacttca agaactctgt agcaccgcct acatacctcg ctctgctaat
     2041 cctgttacca gtggctgctg ccagtggcga taagtcgtgt cttaccgggt tggactcaag
     2101 acgatagtta ccggataagg cgcagcggtc gggctgaacg gggggttcgt gcacacagcc
     2161 cagcttggag cgaacgacct acaccgaact gagataccta cagcgtgagc tatgagaaag
     2221 cgccacgctt cccgaaggga gaaaggcgga caggtatccg gtaagcggca gggtcggaac
     2281 aggagagcgc acgagggagc ttccaggggg aaacgcctgg tatctttata gtcctgtcgg
     2341 gtttcgccac ctctgacttg agcgtcgatt tttgtgatgc tcgtcagggg ggcggagcct
     2401 atggaaaaac gccagcaacg cggccttttt acggttcctg gccttttgct ggccttttgc
     2461 tcacatgttc tttcctgcgt tatcccctga ttctgtggat aaccgtatta ccgcctttga
     2521 gtgagctgat accgctcgcc gcagccgaac gaccgagcgc agcgagtcag tgagcgagga
     2581 agcggaagag cgcctgatgc ggtattttct ccttacgcat ctgtgcggta tttcacaccg
     2641 catatatggt gcactctcag tacaatctgc tctgatgccg catagttaag ccagtataca
     2701 ctccgctatc gctacgtgac tgggtcatgg ctgcgccccg acacccgcca acacccgctg
     2761 acgcgccctg acgggcttgt ctgctcccgg catccgctta cagacaagct gtgaccgtct
     2821 ccgggagctg catgtgtcag aggttttcac cgtcatcacc gaaacgcgcg aggcagctgc
     2881 ggtaaagctc atcagcgtgg tcgtgaagcg attcacagat gtctgcctgt tcatccgcgt
     2941 ccagctcgtt gagtttctcc agaagcgtta atgtctggct tctgataaag cgggccatgt
     3001 taagggcggt tttttcctgt ttggtcactg atgcctccgt gtaaggggga tttctgttca
     3061 tgggggtaat gataccgatg aaacgagaga ggatgctcac gatacgggtt actgatgatg
     3121 aacatgcccg gttactggaa cgttgtgagg gtaaacaact ggcggtatgg atgcggcggg
     3181 accagagaaa aatcactcag ggtcaatgcc agcgcttcgt taatacagat gtaggtgttc
     3241 cacagggtag ccagcagcat cctgcgatgc agatccggaa cataatggtg cagggcgctg
     3301 acttccgcgt ttccagactt tacgaaacac ggaaaccgaa gaccattcat gttgttgctc
     3361 aggtcgcaga cgttttgcag cagcagtcgc ttcacgttcg ctcgcgtatc ggtgattcat
     3421 tctgctaacc agtaaggcaa ccccgccagc ctagccgggt cctcaacgac aggagcacga
     3481 tcatgctagt catgccccgc gcccaccgga aggagctgac tgggttgaag gctctcaagg
     3541 gcatcggtcg agatcccggt gcctaatgag tgagctaact tacattaatt gcgttgcgct
     3601 cactgcccgc tttccagtcg ggaaacctgt cgtgccagct gcattaatga atcggccaac
     3661 gcgcggggag aggcggtttg cgtattgggc gccagggtgg tttttctttt caccagtgag
     3721 acgggcaaca gctgattgcc cttcaccgcc tggccctgag agagttgcag caagcggtcc
     3781 acgctggttt gccccagcag gcgaaaatcc tgtttgatgg tggttaacgg cgggatataa
     3841 catgagctgt cttcggtatc gtcgtatccc actaccgaga tgtccgcacc aacgcgcagc
     3901 ccggactcgg taatggcgcg cattgcgccc agcgccatct gatcgttggc aaccagcatc
     3961 gcagtgggaa cgatgccctc attcagcatt tgcatggttt gttgaaaacc ggacatggca
     4021 ctccagtcgc cttcccgttc cgctatcggc tgaatttgat tgcgagtgag atatttatgc
     4081 cagccagcca gacgcagacg cgccgagaca gaacttaatg ggcccgctaa cagcgcgatt
     4141 tgctggtgac ccaatgcgac cagatgctcc acgcccagtc gcgtaccgtc ttcatgggag
     4201 aaaataatac tgttgatggg tgtctggtca gagacatcaa gaaataacgc cggaacatta
     4261 gtgcaggcag cttccacagc aatggcatcc tggtcatcca gcggatagtt aatgatcagc
     4321 ccactgacgc gttgcgcgag aagattgtgc accgccgctt tacaggcttc gacgccgctt
     4381 cgttctacca tcgacaccac cacgctggca cccagttgat cggcgcgaga tttaatcgcc
     4441 gcgacaattt gcgacggcgc gtgcagggcc agactggagg tggcaacgcc aatcagcaac
     4501 gactgtttgc ccgccagttg ttgtgccacg cggttgggaa tgtaattcag ctccgccatc
     4561 gccgcttcca ctttttcccg cgttttcgca gaaacgtggc tggcctggtt caccacgcgg
     4621 gaaacggtct gataagagac accggcatac tctgcgacat cgtataacgt tactggtttc
     4681 acattcacca ccctgaattg actctcttcc gggcgctatc atgccatacc gcgaaaggtt
     4741 ttgcgccatt cgatggtgtc cgggatctcg acgctctccc ttatgcgact cctgcattag
     4801 gaagcagccc agtagtaggt tgaggccgtt gagcaccgcc gccgcaagga atggtgcatg
     4861 caaggagatg gcgcccaaca gtcccccggc cacggggcct gccaccatac ccacgccgaa
     4921 acaagcgctc atgagcccga agtggcgagc ccgatcttcc ccatcggtga tgtcggcgat
     4981 ataggcgcca gcaaccgcac ctgtggcgcc ggtgatgccg gccacgatgc gtccggcgta
     5041 gaggatcgag atcgat
//
