# Supplementary material for: Genetically encoded RNA strand exchange circuits for programmable protein expression and computation in cells
Source: bioRxiv preprint, doi:10.1101/2025.09.24.678369, version 1 (2025-09-24)
Supplement: Plasmid GenBank files [file 678369_file04.zip › Supplementary File 2/pET - (IN_39) Iu5d s4u d20 T7t.gb]

LOCUS       pET_-_(IN_39)_I{u5d}_[s 5029 bp ds-DNA     circular     21-SEP-2025
DEFINITION  .
KEYWORDS    "accession:addgene_vdb_2659"
COMMENT     Imported from database: AddGene Entry: pETDuet-1 URL:
            https://www.addgene.org/browse/sequence/2659/giraffe-analyze_vdb/
            GENERAL Analyze: Sequence Bacterial Resistance: Ampicillin Catalog
            Number: 71146 Cloning Method: Unknown Constitutive: Unspecified
            Notes: pETDuet-1 is designed for the coexpression of two target
            genes. pETDuet-1 carries the pBR322-derived ColE1 replicon, lacI
            gene and ampicillin resistance gene. Plasmid Type: Bacterial
            Expression, coexpression Promotor: T7 Size: 5420 Source/Vendor: EMD
            Biosciences Stable: Unspecified Viral/Non-Viral: Nonviral
FEATURES             Location/Qualifiers
     gene            complement(1..252)
                     /label="tet (887 - 636)"
                     /ApEinfo_revcolor="#d59687"
                     /ApEinfo_fwdcolor="#d59687"
     primer          184..203
                     /label="pBRrevBam_primer"
                     /ApEinfo_revcolor="#84b0dc"
                     /ApEinfo_fwdcolor="#84b0dc"
     primer          205..222
                     /label="pET_seq_fwd"
                     /note="sequence: gccagcaaccgcacctgt"
                     /ApEinfo_revcolor="#b1ff67"
                     /ApEinfo_fwdcolor="#b1ff67"
     primer          complement(254..304)
                     /label="pET_BB_rev_ga4"
                     /note="sequence: GACAGTTAGCCCAGAGCAGCGTTAGACTTCatcgatctcgatcctctacgc"
                     /ApEinfo_revcolor="#b4abac"
                     /ApEinfo_fwdcolor="#b4abac"
     misc_feature    308..324
                     /label="T7 promoter"
                     /ApEinfo_revcolor="#d6b295"
                     /ApEinfo_fwdcolor="#d6b295"
     misc_feature    381..425
                     /label="T7 terminator"
                     /ApEinfo_revcolor="#b4abac"
                     /ApEinfo_fwdcolor="#b4abac"
     primer          426..453
                     /label="pET_BB_ds_fwd"
                     /note="sequence: ctgaaaggaggaactatatccggattgg"
                     /ApEinfo_revcolor="#b1ff67"
                     /ApEinfo_fwdcolor="#b1ff67"
     primer          complement(455..474)
                     /label="pET_seq_rev"
                     /note="sequence: ctacagggcgcgtcccattc"
                     /ApEinfo_revcolor="#ff9ccd"
                     /ApEinfo_fwdcolor="#ff9ccd"
     gene            complement(1032..1892)
                     /label="Ampicillin"
                     /ApEinfo_revcolor="#f58a5e"
                     /ApEinfo_fwdcolor="#f58a5e"
     primer          complement(1035..1063)
                     /label="pET_ampR_rev"
                     /note="sequence: agataggtgcctcactgattaagcattgg"
                     /ApEinfo_revcolor="#d6b295"
                     /ApEinfo_fwdcolor="#d6b295"
     promoter        complement(1935..1963)
                     /label="AmpR_promoter"
                     /ApEinfo_revcolor="#84b0dc"
                     /ApEinfo_fwdcolor="#84b0dc"
     origin          2050..2669
                     /label="pBR322_origin"
                     /ApEinfo_revcolor="#75c6a9"
                     /ApEinfo_fwdcolor="#75c6a9"
     primer          3068..3090
                     /label="pGEX_3_primer"
                     /ApEinfo_revcolor="#ff9ccd"
                     /ApEinfo_fwdcolor="#ff9ccd"
     feature         complement(3084..3275)
                     /label="ROP"
                     /ApEinfo_revcolor="#c7b0e3"
                     /ApEinfo_fwdcolor="#c7b0e3"
     regulatory      complement(3847..4938)
                     /label="lacI"
                     /ApEinfo_revcolor="#c6c9d1"
                     /ApEinfo_fwdcolor="#c6c9d1"
ORIGIN
        1 atgcgactcc tgcattagga agcagcccag tagtaggttg aggccgttga gcaccgccgc
       61 cgcaaggaat ggtgcatgca aggagatggc gcccaacagt cccccggcca cggggcctgc
      121 caccataccc acgccgaaac aagcgctcat gagcccgaag tggcgagccc gatcttcccc
      181 atcggtgatg tcggcgatat aggcgccagc aaccgcacct gtggcgccgg tgatgccggc
      241 cacgatgcgt ccggcgtaga ggatcgagat cgatgaagtc taacgctgct ctgggctaac
      301 tgtcTTCTAA TACGACTCAC TATAGGGAGA TTCGTCTCCC AAATACTTAA TACAAAATAA
      361 ACCATACTAC ACATCATACT ATATAACCCC TTGGGGCCTC TAAACGGGTC TTGAGGGGTT
      421 TTTTGctgaa aggaggaact atatccggat tggcgaatgg gnnnnnnnnn nnnnnnnnnn
      481 nnnnnnnnnn nnnnnnnnnn nnnnnnnnnn nnnnnnnnnn nnnnnnnnnn nnnnnnnnnn
      541 nnnnnnnnnn nnnnnnnnnn nnnnnnnnnn nnnnnnnnnn nnnnncnnnn nnnnnnnnnn
      601 nnnnnnnnnn nnnnnnnnnn nnnnnnnnnn nnnnnnnnnn nnnnnnnnnn nnnnnnnnnn
      661 nnnnnnnnnn nnnnnnnann nnnnnnnnnn nnnnnnnnnn nnnnnnnnnn nnnnnnnnnn
      721 nnnnnnncct ttgacgttgg agtccacgtt ctttaatagt ggactcttgt tccaaactgg
      781 aacaacactc aaccctatct cggtctattc ttttgattta taagggattt tgccgatttc
      841 ggcctattgg ttaaaaaatg agctgattta acaaaaattt aacgcgaatt ttaacaaaat
      901 attaacgttt acaatttctg gcggcacgat ggcatgagat tatcaaaaag gatcttcacc
      961 tagatccttt taaattaaaa atgaagtttt aaatcaatct aaagtatata tgagtaaact
     1021 tggtctgaca gttaccaatg cttaatcagt gaggcaccta tctcagcgat ctgtctattt
     1081 cgttcatcca tagttgcctg actccccgtc gtgtagataa ctacgatacg ggagggctta
     1141 ccatctggcc ccagtgctgc aatgataccg cgagacccac gctcaccggc tccagattta
     1201 tcagcaataa accagccagc cggaagggcc gagcgcagaa gtggtcctgc aactttatcc
     1261 gcctccatcc agtctattaa ttgttgccgg gaagctagag taagtagttc gccagttaat
     1321 agtttgcgca acgttgttgc cattgctaca ggcatcgtgg tgtcacgctc gtcgtttggt
     1381 atggcttcat tcagctccgg ttcccaacga tcaaggcgag ttacatgatc ccccatgttg
     1441 tgcaaaaaag cggttagctc cttcggtcct ccgatcgttg tcagaagtaa gttggccgca
     1501 gtgttatcac tcatggttat ggcagcactg cataattctc ttactgtcat gccatccgta
     1561 agatgctttt ctgtgactgg tgagtactca accaagtcat tctgagaata gtgtatgcgg
     1621 cgaccgagtt gctcttgccc ggcgtcaata cgggataata ccgcgccaca tagcagaact
     1681 ttaaaagtgc tcatcattgg aaaacgttct tcggggcgaa aactctcaag gatcttaccg
     1741 ctgttgagat ccagttcgat gtaacccact cgtgcaccca actgatcttc agcatctttt
     1801 actttcacca gcgtttctgg gtgagcaaaa acaggaaggc aaaatgccgc aaaaaaggga
     1861 ataagggcga cacggaaatg ttgaatactc atactcttcc tttttcaatc atgattgaag
     1921 catttatcag ggttattgtc tcatgagcgg atacatattt gaatgtattt agaaaaataa
     1981 acaaataggt catgaccaaa atcccttaac gtgagttttc gttccactga gcgtcagacc
     2041 ccgtagaaaa gatcaaagga tcttcttgag atcctttttt tctgcgcgta atctgctgct
     2101 tgcaaacaaa aaaaccaccg ctaccagcgg tggtttgttt gccggatcaa gagctaccaa
     2161 ctctttttcc gaaggtaact ggcttcagca gagcgcagat accaaatact gtccttctag
     2221 tgtagccgta gttaggccac cacttcaaga actctgtagc accgcctaca tacctcgctc
     2281 tgctaatcct gttaccagtg gctgctgcca gtggcgataa gtcgtgtctt accgggttgg
     2341 actcaagacg atagttaccg gataaggcgc agcggtcggg ctgaacgggg ggttcgtgca
     2401 cacagcccag cttggagcga acgacctaca ccgaactgag atacctacag cgtgagctat
     2461 gagaaagcgc cacgcttccc gaagggagaa aggcggacag gtatccggta agcggcaggg
     2521 tcggaacagg agagcgcacg agggagcttc cagggggaaa cgcctggtat ctttatagtc
     2581 ctgtcgggtt tcgccacctc tgacttgagc gtcgattttt gtgatgctcg tcaggggggc
     2641 ggagcctatg gaaaaacgcc agcaacgcgg cctttttacg gttcctggcc ttttgctggc
     2701 cttttgctca catgttcttt cctgcgttat cccctgattc tgtggataac cgtattaccg
     2761 cctttgagtg agctgatacc gctcgccgca gccgaacgac cgagcgcagc gagtcagtga
     2821 gcgaggaagc ggaagagcgc ctgatgcggt attttctcct tacgcatctg tgcggtattt
     2881 cacaccgcat atatggtgca ctctcagtac aatctgctct gatgccgcat agttaagcca
     2941 gtatacactc cgctatcgct acgtgactgg gtcatggctg cgccccgaca cccgccaaca
     3001 cccgctgacg cgccctgacg ggcttgtctg ctcccggcat ccgcttacag acaagctgtg
     3061 accgtctccg ggagctgcat gtgtcagagg ttttcaccgt catcaccgaa acgcgcgagg
     3121 cagctgcggt aaagctcatc agcgtggtcg tgaagcgatt cacagatgtc tgcctgttca
     3181 tccgcgtcca gctcgttgag tttctccaga agcgttaatg tctggcttct gataaagcgg
     3241 gccatgttaa gggcggtttt ttcctgtttg gtcactgatg cctccgtgta agggggattt
     3301 ctgttcatgg gggtaatgat accgatgaaa cgagagagga tgctcacgat acgggttact
     3361 gatgatgaac atgcccggtt actggaacgt tgtgagggta aacaactggc ggtatggatg
     3421 cggcgggacc agagaaaaat cactcagggt caatgccagc gcttcgttaa tacagatgta
     3481 ggtgttccac agggtagcca gcagcatcct gcgatgcaga tccggaacat aatggtgcag
     3541 ggcgctgact tccgcgtttc cagactttac gaaacacgga aaccgaagac cattcatgtt
     3601 gttgctcagg tcgcagacgt tttgcagcag cagtcgcttc acgttcgctc gcgtatcggt
     3661 gattcattct gctaaccagt aaggcaaccc cgccagccta gccgggtcct caacgacagg
     3721 agcacgatca tgctagtcat gccccgcgcc caccggaagg agctgactgg gttgaaggct
     3781 ctcaagggca tcggtcgaga tcccggtgcc taatgagtga gctaacttac attaattgcg
     3841 ttgcgctcac tgcccgcttt ccagtcggga aacctgtcgt gccagctgca ttaatgaatc
     3901 ggccaacgcg cggggagagg cggtttgcgt attgggcgcc agggtggttt ttcttttcac
     3961 cagtgagacg ggcaacagct gattgccctt caccgcctgg ccctgagaga gttgcagcaa
     4021 gcggtccacg ctggtttgcc ccagcaggcg aaaatcctgt ttgatggtgg ttaacggcgg
     4081 gatataacat gagctgtctt cggtatcgtc gtatcccact accgagatgt ccgcaccaac
     4141 gcgcagcccg gactcggtaa tggcgcgcat tgcgcccagc gccatctgat cgttggcaac
     4201 cagcatcgca gtgggaacga tgccctcatt cagcatttgc atggtttgtt gaaaaccgga
     4261 catggcactc cagtcgcctt cccgttccgc tatcggctga atttgattgc gagtgagata
     4321 tttatgccag ccagccagac gcagacgcgc cgagacagaa cttaatgggc ccgctaacag
     4381 cgcgatttgc tggtgaccca atgcgaccag atgctccacg cccagtcgcg taccgtcttc
     4441 atgggagaaa ataatactgt tgatgggtgt ctggtcagag acatcaagaa ataacgccgg
     4501 aacattagtg caggcagctt ccacagcaat ggcatcctgg tcatccagcg gatagttaat
     4561 gatcagccca ctgacgcgtt gcgcgagaag attgtgcacc gccgctttac aggcttcgac
     4621 gccgcttcgt tctaccatcg acaccaccac gctggcaccc agttgatcgg cgcgagattt
     4681 aatcgccgcg acaatttgcg acggcgcgtg cagggccaga ctggaggtgg caacgccaat
     4741 cagcaacgac tgtttgcccg ccagttgttg tgccacgcgg ttgggaatgt aattcagctc
     4801 cgccatcgcc gcttccactt tttcccgcgt tttcgcagaa acgtggctgg cctggttcac
     4861 cacgcgggaa acggtctgat aagagacacc ggcatactct gcgacatcgt ataacgttac
     4921 tggtttcaca ttcaccaccc tgaattgact ctcttccggg cgctatcatg ccataccgcg
     4981 aaaggttttg cgccattcga tggtgtccgg gatctcgacg ctctccctt
//
