# Supplementary material for: Genetically encoded RNA strand exchange circuits for programmable protein expression and computation in cells
Source: bioRxiv preprint, doi:10.1101/2025.09.24.678369, version 1 (2025-09-24)
Supplement: Plasmid GenBank files [file 678369_file04.zip › Supplementary File 2/pET - (IN_4 T7t) Iu1d d10 T7t.gb]

LOCUS       pET_-_(IN_4_T7t)_I{u1d} 5046 bp ds-DNA     circular     21-SEP-2025
DEFINITION  .
KEYWORDS    "accession:addgene_vdb_2659"
COMMENT     Imported from database: AddGene Entry: pETDuet-1 URL:
            https://www.addgene.org/browse/sequence/2659/giraffe-analyze_vdb/
            GENERAL Analyze: Sequence Bacterial Resistance: Ampicillin Catalog
            Number: 71146 Cloning Method: Unknown Constitutive: Unspecified
            Notes: pETDuet-1 is designed for the coexpression of two target
            genes. pETDuet-1 carries the pBR322-derived ColE1 replicon, lacI
            gene and ampicillin resistance gene. Plasmid Type: Bacterial
            Expression, coexpression Promotor: T7 Size: 5420 Source/Vendor: EMD
            Biosciences Stable: Unspecified Viral/Non-Viral: Nonviral
FEATURES             Location/Qualifiers
     gene            complement(1..252)
                     /label="tet (887 - 636)"
                     /ApEinfo_revcolor="#d59687"
                     /ApEinfo_fwdcolor="#d59687"
     primer          184..203
                     /label="pBRrevBam_primer"
                     /ApEinfo_revcolor="#84b0dc"
                     /ApEinfo_fwdcolor="#84b0dc"
     primer          205..222
                     /label="pET_seq_fwd"
                     /note="sequence: gccagcaaccgcacctgt"
                     /ApEinfo_revcolor="#b1ff67"
                     /ApEinfo_fwdcolor="#b1ff67"
     primer          complement(254..304)
                     /label="pET_BB_rev_ga4"
                     /note="sequence: GACAGTTAGCCCAGAGCAGCGTTAGACTTCatcgatctcgatcctctacgc"
                     /ApEinfo_revcolor="#b4abac"
                     /ApEinfo_fwdcolor="#b4abac"
     misc_feature    308..324
                     /label="T7 promoter"
                     /ApEinfo_revcolor="#d6b295"
                     /ApEinfo_fwdcolor="#d6b295"
     misc_feature    367..411
                     /label="T7 terminator"
                     /ApEinfo_revcolor="#b4abac"
                     /ApEinfo_fwdcolor="#b4abac"
     primer          442..469
                     /label="pET_BB_ds_fwd"
                     /note="sequence: ctgaaaggaggaactatatccggattgg"
                     /ApEinfo_revcolor="#b1ff67"
                     /ApEinfo_fwdcolor="#b1ff67"
     primer          complement(471..490)
                     /label="pET_seq_rev"
                     /note="sequence: ctacagggcgcgtcccattc"
                     /ApEinfo_revcolor="#ff9ccd"
                     /ApEinfo_fwdcolor="#ff9ccd"
     gene            complement(1048..1908)
                     /label="Ampicillin"
                     /ApEinfo_revcolor="#f58a5e"
                     /ApEinfo_fwdcolor="#f58a5e"
     primer          complement(1051..1079)
                     /label="pET_ampR_rev"
                     /note="sequence: agataggtgcctcactgattaagcattgg"
                     /ApEinfo_revcolor="#d6b295"
                     /ApEinfo_fwdcolor="#d6b295"
     promoter        complement(1951..1979)
                     /label="AmpR_promoter"
                     /ApEinfo_revcolor="#84b0dc"
                     /ApEinfo_fwdcolor="#84b0dc"
     origin          2066..2685
                     /label="pBR322_origin"
                     /ApEinfo_revcolor="#75c6a9"
                     /ApEinfo_fwdcolor="#75c6a9"
     primer          3084..3106
                     /label="pGEX_3_primer"
                     /ApEinfo_revcolor="#ff9ccd"
                     /ApEinfo_fwdcolor="#ff9ccd"
     feature         complement(3100..3291)
                     /label="ROP"
                     /ApEinfo_revcolor="#c7b0e3"
                     /ApEinfo_fwdcolor="#c7b0e3"
     regulatory      complement(3863..4954)
                     /label="lacI"
                     /ApEinfo_revcolor="#c6c9d1"
                     /ApEinfo_fwdcolor="#c6c9d1"
ORIGIN
        1 atgcgactcc tgcattagga agcagcccag tagtaggttg aggccgttga gcaccgccgc
       61 cgcaaggaat ggtgcatgca aggagatggc gcccaacagt cccccggcca cggggcctgc
      121 caccataccc acgccgaaac aagcgctcat gagcccgaag tggcgagccc gatcttcccc
      181 atcggtgatg tcggcgatat aggcgccagc aaccgcacct gtggcgccgg tgatgccggc
      241 cacgatgcgt ccggcgtaga ggatcgagat cgatgaagtc taacgctgct ctgggctaac
      301 tgtcTTCTAA TACGACTCAC TATAGGGAGA TTCGTCTCCC AACAAAATAA TCACTTCACA
      361 ACATCAATAT AACCCCTTGG GGCCTCTAAA CGGGTCTTGA GGGGTTTTTT Gctgaaacct
      421 caggcatttg agaagcacac gctgaaagga ggaactatat ccggattggc gaatgggnnn
      481 nnnnnnnnnn nnnnnnnnnn nnnnnnnnnn nnnnnnnnnn nnnnnnnnnn nnnnnnnnnn
      541 nnnnnnnnnn nnnnnnnnnn nnnnnnnnnn nnnnnnnnnn nnnnnnnnnn nnnnnnnnnn
      601 ncnnnnnnnn nnnnnnnnnn nnnnnnnnnn nnnnnnnnnn nnnnnnnnnn nnnnnnnnnn
      661 nnnnnnnnnn nnnnnnnnnn nnnnnnnnnn nnnannnnnn nnnnnnnnnn nnnnnnnnnn
      721 nnnnnnnnnn nnnnnnnnnn nnncctttga cgttggagtc cacgttcttt aatagtggac
      781 tcttgttcca aactggaaca acactcaacc ctatctcggt ctattctttt gatttataag
      841 ggattttgcc gatttcggcc tattggttaa aaaatgagct gatttaacaa aaatttaacg
      901 cgaattttaa caaaatatta acgtttacaa tttctggcgg cacgatggca tgagattatc
      961 aaaaaggatc ttcacctaga tccttttaaa ttaaaaatga agttttaaat caatctaaag
     1021 tatatatgag taaacttggt ctgacagtta ccaatgctta atcagtgagg cacctatctc
     1081 agcgatctgt ctatttcgtt catccatagt tgcctgactc cccgtcgtgt agataactac
     1141 gatacgggag ggcttaccat ctggccccag tgctgcaatg ataccgcgag acccacgctc
     1201 accggctcca gatttatcag caataaacca gccagccgga agggccgagc gcagaagtgg
     1261 tcctgcaact ttatccgcct ccatccagtc tattaattgt tgccgggaag ctagagtaag
     1321 tagttcgcca gttaatagtt tgcgcaacgt tgttgccatt gctacaggca tcgtggtgtc
     1381 acgctcgtcg tttggtatgg cttcattcag ctccggttcc caacgatcaa ggcgagttac
     1441 atgatccccc atgttgtgca aaaaagcggt tagctccttc ggtcctccga tcgttgtcag
     1501 aagtaagttg gccgcagtgt tatcactcat ggttatggca gcactgcata attctcttac
     1561 tgtcatgcca tccgtaagat gcttttctgt gactggtgag tactcaacca agtcattctg
     1621 agaatagtgt atgcggcgac cgagttgctc ttgcccggcg tcaatacggg ataataccgc
     1681 gccacatagc agaactttaa aagtgctcat cattggaaaa cgttcttcgg ggcgaaaact
     1741 ctcaaggatc ttaccgctgt tgagatccag ttcgatgtaa cccactcgtg cacccaactg
     1801 atcttcagca tcttttactt tcaccagcgt ttctgggtga gcaaaaacag gaaggcaaaa
     1861 tgccgcaaaa aagggaataa gggcgacacg gaaatgttga atactcatac tcttcctttt
     1921 tcaatcatga ttgaagcatt tatcagggtt attgtctcat gagcggatac atatttgaat
     1981 gtatttagaa aaataaacaa ataggtcatg accaaaatcc cttaacgtga gttttcgttc
     2041 cactgagcgt cagaccccgt agaaaagatc aaaggatctt cttgagatcc tttttttctg
     2101 cgcgtaatct gctgcttgca aacaaaaaaa ccaccgctac cagcggtggt ttgtttgccg
     2161 gatcaagagc taccaactct ttttccgaag gtaactggct tcagcagagc gcagatacca
     2221 aatactgtcc ttctagtgta gccgtagtta ggccaccact tcaagaactc tgtagcaccg
     2281 cctacatacc tcgctctgct aatcctgtta ccagtggctg ctgccagtgg cgataagtcg
     2341 tgtcttaccg ggttggactc aagacgatag ttaccggata aggcgcagcg gtcgggctga
     2401 acggggggtt cgtgcacaca gcccagcttg gagcgaacga cctacaccga actgagatac
     2461 ctacagcgtg agctatgaga aagcgccacg cttcccgaag ggagaaaggc ggacaggtat
     2521 ccggtaagcg gcagggtcgg aacaggagag cgcacgaggg agcttccagg gggaaacgcc
     2581 tggtatcttt atagtcctgt cgggtttcgc cacctctgac ttgagcgtcg atttttgtga
     2641 tgctcgtcag gggggcggag cctatggaaa aacgccagca acgcggcctt tttacggttc
     2701 ctggcctttt gctggccttt tgctcacatg ttctttcctg cgttatcccc tgattctgtg
     2761 gataaccgta ttaccgcctt tgagtgagct gataccgctc gccgcagccg aacgaccgag
     2821 cgcagcgagt cagtgagcga ggaagcggaa gagcgcctga tgcggtattt tctccttacg
     2881 catctgtgcg gtatttcaca ccgcatatat ggtgcactct cagtacaatc tgctctgatg
     2941 ccgcatagtt aagccagtat acactccgct atcgctacgt gactgggtca tggctgcgcc
     3001 ccgacacccg ccaacacccg ctgacgcgcc ctgacgggct tgtctgctcc cggcatccgc
     3061 ttacagacaa gctgtgaccg tctccgggag ctgcatgtgt cagaggtttt caccgtcatc
     3121 accgaaacgc gcgaggcagc tgcggtaaag ctcatcagcg tggtcgtgaa gcgattcaca
     3181 gatgtctgcc tgttcatccg cgtccagctc gttgagtttc tccagaagcg ttaatgtctg
     3241 gcttctgata aagcgggcca tgttaagggc ggttttttcc tgtttggtca ctgatgcctc
     3301 cgtgtaaggg ggatttctgt tcatgggggt aatgataccg atgaaacgag agaggatgct
     3361 cacgatacgg gttactgatg atgaacatgc ccggttactg gaacgttgtg agggtaaaca
     3421 actggcggta tggatgcggc gggaccagag aaaaatcact cagggtcaat gccagcgctt
     3481 cgttaataca gatgtaggtg ttccacaggg tagccagcag catcctgcga tgcagatccg
     3541 gaacataatg gtgcagggcg ctgacttccg cgtttccaga ctttacgaaa cacggaaacc
     3601 gaagaccatt catgttgttg ctcaggtcgc agacgttttg cagcagcagt cgcttcacgt
     3661 tcgctcgcgt atcggtgatt cattctgcta accagtaagg caaccccgcc agcctagccg
     3721 ggtcctcaac gacaggagca cgatcatgct agtcatgccc cgcgcccacc ggaaggagct
     3781 gactgggttg aaggctctca agggcatcgg tcgagatccc ggtgcctaat gagtgagcta
     3841 acttacatta attgcgttgc gctcactgcc cgctttccag tcgggaaacc tgtcgtgcca
     3901 gctgcattaa tgaatcggcc aacgcgcggg gagaggcggt ttgcgtattg ggcgccaggg
     3961 tggtttttct tttcaccagt gagacgggca acagctgatt gcccttcacc gcctggccct
     4021 gagagagttg cagcaagcgg tccacgctgg tttgccccag caggcgaaaa tcctgtttga
     4081 tggtggttaa cggcgggata taacatgagc tgtcttcggt atcgtcgtat cccactaccg
     4141 agatgtccgc accaacgcgc agcccggact cggtaatggc gcgcattgcg cccagcgcca
     4201 tctgatcgtt ggcaaccagc atcgcagtgg gaacgatgcc ctcattcagc atttgcatgg
     4261 tttgttgaaa accggacatg gcactccagt cgccttcccg ttccgctatc ggctgaattt
     4321 gattgcgagt gagatattta tgccagccag ccagacgcag acgcgccgag acagaactta
     4381 atgggcccgc taacagcgcg atttgctggt gacccaatgc gaccagatgc tccacgccca
     4441 gtcgcgtacc gtcttcatgg gagaaaataa tactgttgat gggtgtctgg tcagagacat
     4501 caagaaataa cgccggaaca ttagtgcagg cagcttccac agcaatggca tcctggtcat
     4561 ccagcggata gttaatgatc agcccactga cgcgttgcgc gagaagattg tgcaccgccg
     4621 ctttacaggc ttcgacgccg cttcgttcta ccatcgacac caccacgctg gcacccagtt
     4681 gatcggcgcg agatttaatc gccgcgacaa tttgcgacgg cgcgtgcagg gccagactgg
     4741 aggtggcaac gccaatcagc aacgactgtt tgcccgccag ttgttgtgcc acgcggttgg
     4801 gaatgtaatt cagctccgcc atcgccgctt ccactttttc ccgcgttttc gcagaaacgt
     4861 ggctggcctg gttcaccacg cgggaaacgg tctgataaga gacaccggca tactctgcga
     4921 catcgtataa cgttactggt ttcacattca ccaccctgaa ttgactctct tccgggcgct
     4981 atcatgccat accgcgaaag gttttgcgcc attcgatggt gtccgggatc tcgacgctct
     5041 ccctta
//
