# Supplementary material for: Genetically encoded RNA strand exchange circuits for programmable protein expression and computation in cells
Source: bioRxiv preprint, doi:10.1101/2025.09.24.678369, version 1 (2025-09-24)
Supplement: Plasmid GenBank files [file 678369_file04.zip › Supplementary File 2/pET - (IN_40) Iu6d s4u d20 T7t.gb]

LOCUS       pET_-_(IN_40)_I{u6d}_[s 5029 bp ds-DNA     circular     21-SEP-2025
DEFINITION  .
KEYWORDS    "accession:addgene_vdb_2659"
COMMENT     Imported from database: AddGene Entry: pETDuet-1 URL:
            https://www.addgene.org/browse/sequence/2659/giraffe-analyze_vdb/
            GENERAL Analyze: Sequence Bacterial Resistance: Ampicillin Catalog
            Number: 71146 Cloning Method: Unknown Constitutive: Unspecified
            Notes: pETDuet-1 is designed for the coexpression of two target
            genes. pETDuet-1 carries the pBR322-derived ColE1 replicon, lacI
            gene and ampicillin resistance gene. Plasmid Type: Bacterial
            Expression, coexpression Promotor: T7 Size: 5420 Source/Vendor: EMD
            Biosciences Stable: Unspecified Viral/Non-Viral: Nonviral
FEATURES             Location/Qualifiers
     gene            complement(1..252)
                     /label="tet (887 - 636)"
                     /ApEinfo_revcolor="#d59687"
                     /ApEinfo_fwdcolor="#d59687"
     primer          184..203
                     /label="pBRrevBam_primer"
                     /ApEinfo_revcolor="#84b0dc"
                     /ApEinfo_fwdcolor="#84b0dc"
     primer          205..222
                     /label="pET_seq_fwd"
                     /note="sequence: gccagcaaccgcacctgt"
                     /ApEinfo_revcolor="#b1ff67"
                     /ApEinfo_fwdcolor="#b1ff67"
     primer          complement(254..304)
                     /label="pET_BB_rev_ga4"
                     /note="sequence: GACAGTTAGCCCAGAGCAGCGTTAGACTTCatcgatctcgatcctctacgc"
                     /ApEinfo_revcolor="#b4abac"
                     /ApEinfo_fwdcolor="#b4abac"
     misc_feature    308..324
                     /label="T7 promoter"
                     /ApEinfo_revcolor="#d6b295"
                     /ApEinfo_fwdcolor="#d6b295"
     misc_feature    381..425
                     /label="T7 terminator"
                     /ApEinfo_revcolor="#b4abac"
                     /ApEinfo_fwdcolor="#b4abac"
     primer          426..453
                     /label="pET_BB_ds_fwd"
                     /note="sequence: ctgaaaggaggaactatatccggattgg"
                     /ApEinfo_revcolor="#b1ff67"
                     /ApEinfo_fwdcolor="#b1ff67"
     primer          complement(455..474)
                     /label="pET_seq_rev"
                     /note="sequence: ctacagggcgcgtcccattc"
                     /ApEinfo_revcolor="#ff9ccd"
                     /ApEinfo_fwdcolor="#ff9ccd"
     gene            complement(1032..1892)
                     /label="Ampicillin"
                     /ApEinfo_revcolor="#f58a5e"
                     /ApEinfo_fwdcolor="#f58a5e"
     primer          complement(1035..1063)
                     /label="pET_ampR_rev"
                     /note="sequence: agataggtgcctcactgattaagcattgg"
                     /ApEinfo_revcolor="#d6b295"
                     /ApEinfo_fwdcolor="#d6b295"
     promoter        complement(1935..1963)
                     /label="AmpR_promoter"
                     /ApEinfo_revcolor="#84b0dc"
                     /ApEinfo_fwdcolor="#84b0dc"
     origin          2050..2669
                     /label="pBR322_origin"
                     /ApEinfo_revcolor="#75c6a9"
                     /ApEinfo_fwdcolor="#75c6a9"
     primer          3068..3090
                     /label="pGEX_3_primer"
                     /ApEinfo_revcolor="#ff9ccd"
                     /ApEinfo_fwdcolor="#ff9ccd"
     feature         complement(3084..3275)
                     /label="ROP"
                     /ApEinfo_revcolor="#c7b0e3"
                     /ApEinfo_fwdcolor="#c7b0e3"
     regulatory      complement(3847..4938)
                     /label="lacI"
                     /ApEinfo_revcolor="#c6c9d1"
                     /ApEinfo_fwdcolor="#c6c9d1"
ORIGIN
        1 atgcgactcc tgcattagga agcagcccag tagtaggttg aggccgttga gcaccgccgc
       61 cgcaaggaat ggtgcatgca aggagatggc gcccaacagt cccccggcca cggggcctgc
      121 caccataccc acgccgaaac aagcgctcat gagcccgaag tggcgagccc gatcttcccc
      181 atcggtgatg tcggcgatat aggcgccagc aaccgcacct gtggcgccgg tgatgccggc
      241 cacgatgcgt ccggcgtaga ggatcgagat cgatgaagtc taacgctgct ctgggctaac
      301 tgtcTTCTAA TACGACTCAC TATAGGGAGA TTCGTCTCCC AAATACTTAA TACAAAATAA
      361 TTACCTTACT ACATCATACT ATATAACCCC TTGGGGCCTC TAAACGGGTC TTGAGGGGTT
      421 TTTTGctgaa aggaggaact atatccggat tggcgaatgg gnnnnnnnnn nnnnnnnnnn
      481 nnnnnnnnnn nnnnnnnnnn nnnnnnnnnn nnnnnnnnnn nnnnnnnnnn nnnnnnnnnn
      541 nnnnnnnnnn nnnnnnnnnn nnnnnnnnnn nnnnnnnnnn nnnnncnnnn nnnnnnnnnn
      601 nnnnnnnnnn nnnnnnnnnn nnnnnnnnnn nnnnnnnnnn nnnnnnnnnn nnnnnnnnnn
      661 nnnnnnnnnn nnnnnnnann nnnnnnnnnn nnnnnnnnnn nnnnnnnnnn nnnnnnnnnn
      721 nnnnnnncct ttgacgttgg agtccacgtt ctttaatagt ggactcttgt tccaaactgg
      781 aacaacactc aaccctatct cggtctattc ttttgattta taagggattt tgccgatttc
      841 ggcctattgg ttaaaaaatg agctgattta acaaaaattt aacgcgaatt ttaacaaaat
      901 attaacgttt acaatttctg gcggcacgat ggcatgagat tatcaaaaag gatcttcacc
      961 tagatccttt taaattaaaa atgaagtttt aaatcaatct aaagtatata tgagtaaact
     1021 tggtctgaca gttaccaatg cttaatcagt gaggcaccta tctcagcgat ctgtctattt
     1081 cgttcatcca tagttgcctg actccccgtc gtgtagataa ctacgatacg ggagggctta
     1141 ccatctggcc ccagtgctgc aatgataccg cgagacccac gctcaccggc tccagattta
     1201 tcagcaataa accagccagc cggaagggcc gagcgcagaa gtggtcctgc aactttatcc
     1261 gcctccatcc agtctattaa ttgttgccgg gaagctagag taagtagttc gccagttaat
     1321 agtttgcgca acgttgttgc cattgctaca ggcatcgtgg tgtcacgctc gtcgtttggt
     1381 atggcttcat tcagctccgg ttcccaacga tcaaggcgag ttacatgatc ccccatgttg
     1441 tgcaaaaaag cggttagctc cttcggtcct ccgatcgttg tcagaagtaa gttggccgca
     1501 gtgttatcac tcatggttat ggcagcactg cataattctc ttactgtcat gccatccgta
     1561 agatgctttt ctgtgactgg tgagtactca accaagtcat tctgagaata gtgtatgcgg
     1621 cgaccgagtt gctcttgccc ggcgtcaata cgggataata ccgcgccaca tagcagaact
     1681 ttaaaagtgc tcatcattgg aaaacgttct tcggggcgaa aactctcaag gatcttaccg
     1741 ctgttgagat ccagttcgat gtaacccact cgtgcaccca actgatcttc agcatctttt
     1801 actttcacca gcgtttctgg gtgagcaaaa acaggaaggc aaaatgccgc aaaaaaggga
     1861 ataagggcga cacggaaatg ttgaatactc atactcttcc tttttcaatc atgattgaag
     1921 catttatcag ggttattgtc tcatgagcgg atacatattt gaatgtattt agaaaaataa
     1981 acaaataggt catgaccaaa atcccttaac gtgagttttc gttccactga gcgtcagacc
     2041 ccgtagaaaa gatcaaagga tcttcttgag atcctttttt tctgcgcgta atctgctgct
     2101 tgcaaacaaa aaaaccaccg ctaccagcgg tggtttgttt gccggatcaa gagctaccaa
     2161 ctctttttcc gaaggtaact ggcttcagca gagcgcagat accaaatact gtccttctag
     2221 tgtagccgta gttaggccac cacttcaaga actctgtagc accgcctaca tacctcgctc
     2281 tgctaatcct gttaccagtg gctgctgcca gtggcgataa gtcgtgtctt accgggttgg
     2341 actcaagacg atagttaccg gataaggcgc agcggtcggg ctgaacgggg ggttcgtgca
     2401 cacagcccag cttggagcga acgacctaca ccgaactgag atacctacag cgtgagctat
     2461 gagaaagcgc cacgcttccc gaagggagaa aggcggacag gtatccggta agcggcaggg
     2521 tcggaacagg agagcgcacg agggagcttc cagggggaaa cgcctggtat ctttatagtc
     2581 ctgtcgggtt tcgccacctc tgacttgagc gtcgattttt gtgatgctcg tcaggggggc
     2641 ggagcctatg gaaaaacgcc agcaacgcgg cctttttacg gttcctggcc ttttgctggc
     2701 cttttgctca catgttcttt cctgcgttat cccctgattc tgtggataac cgtattaccg
     2761 cctttgagtg agctgatacc gctcgccgca gccgaacgac cgagcgcagc gagtcagtga
     2821 gcgaggaagc ggaagagcgc ctgatgcggt attttctcct tacgcatctg tgcggtattt
     2881 cacaccgcat atatggtgca ctctcagtac aatctgctct gatgccgcat agttaagcca
     2941 gtatacactc cgctatcgct acgtgactgg gtcatggctg cgccccgaca cccgccaaca
     3001 cccgctgacg cgccctgacg ggcttgtctg ctcccggcat ccgcttacag acaagctgtg
     3061 accgtctccg ggagctgcat gtgtcagagg ttttcaccgt catcaccgaa acgcgcgagg
     3121 cagctgcggt aaagctcatc agcgtggtcg tgaagcgatt cacagatgtc tgcctgttca
     3181 tccgcgtcca gctcgttgag tttctccaga agcgttaatg tctggcttct gataaagcgg
     3241 gccatgttaa gggcggtttt ttcctgtttg gtcactgatg cctccgtgta agggggattt
     3301 ctgttcatgg gggtaatgat accgatgaaa cgagagagga tgctcacgat acgggttact
     3361 gatgatgaac atgcccggtt actggaacgt tgtgagggta aacaactggc ggtatggatg
     3421 cggcgggacc agagaaaaat cactcagggt caatgccagc gcttcgttaa tacagatgta
     3481 ggtgttccac agggtagcca gcagcatcct gcgatgcaga tccggaacat aatggtgcag
     3541 ggcgctgact tccgcgtttc cagactttac gaaacacgga aaccgaagac cattcatgtt
     3601 gttgctcagg tcgcagacgt tttgcagcag cagtcgcttc acgttcgctc gcgtatcggt
     3661 gattcattct gctaaccagt aaggcaaccc cgccagccta gccgggtcct caacgacagg
     3721 agcacgatca tgctagtcat gccccgcgcc caccggaagg agctgactgg gttgaaggct
     3781 ctcaagggca tcggtcgaga tcccggtgcc taatgagtga gctaacttac attaattgcg
     3841 ttgcgctcac tgcccgcttt ccagtcggga aacctgtcgt gccagctgca ttaatgaatc
     3901 ggccaacgcg cggggagagg cggtttgcgt attgggcgcc agggtggttt ttcttttcac
     3961 cagtgagacg ggcaacagct gattgccctt caccgcctgg ccctgagaga gttgcagcaa
     4021 gcggtccacg ctggtttgcc ccagcaggcg aaaatcctgt ttgatggtgg ttaacggcgg
     4081 gatataacat gagctgtctt cggtatcgtc gtatcccact accgagatgt ccgcaccaac
     4141 gcgcagcccg gactcggtaa tggcgcgcat tgcgcccagc gccatctgat cgttggcaac
     4201 cagcatcgca gtgggaacga tgccctcatt cagcatttgc atggtttgtt gaaaaccgga
     4261 catggcactc cagtcgcctt cccgttccgc tatcggctga atttgattgc gagtgagata
     4321 tttatgccag ccagccagac gcagacgcgc cgagacagaa cttaatgggc ccgctaacag
     4381 cgcgatttgc tggtgaccca atgcgaccag atgctccacg cccagtcgcg taccgtcttc
     4441 atgggagaaa ataatactgt tgatgggtgt ctggtcagag acatcaagaa ataacgccgg
     4501 aacattagtg caggcagctt ccacagcaat ggcatcctgg tcatccagcg gatagttaat
     4561 gatcagccca ctgacgcgtt gcgcgagaag attgtgcacc gccgctttac aggcttcgac
     4621 gccgcttcgt tctaccatcg acaccaccac gctggcaccc agttgatcgg cgcgagattt
     4681 aatcgccgcg acaatttgcg acggcgcgtg cagggccaga ctggaggtgg caacgccaat
     4741 cagcaacgac tgtttgcccg ccagttgttg tgccacgcgg ttgggaatgt aattcagctc
     4801 cgccatcgcc gcttccactt tttcccgcgt tttcgcagaa acgtggctgg cctggttcac
     4861 cacgcgggaa acggtctgat aagagacacc ggcatactct gcgacatcgt ataacgttac
     4921 tggtttcaca ttcaccaccc tgaattgact ctcttccggg cgctatcatg ccataccgcg
     4981 aaaggttttg cgccattcga tggtgtccgg gatctcgacg ctctccctt
//
