# Supplementary material for: Genetically encoded RNA strand exchange circuits for programmable protein expression and computation in cells
Source: bioRxiv preprint, doi:10.1101/2025.09.24.678369, version 1 (2025-09-24)
Supplement: Plasmid GenBank files [file 678369_file04.zip › Supplementary File 2/pET - (IN_41) Iu7d s4u d20 T7t.gb]

LOCUS       pET_-_(IN_41)_I{u7d}_[s 5029 bp ds-DNA     circular     21-SEP-2025
DEFINITION  .
KEYWORDS    "accession:addgene_vdb_2659"
COMMENT     Imported from database: AddGene Entry: pETDuet-1 URL:
            https://www.addgene.org/browse/sequence/2659/giraffe-analyze_vdb/
            GENERAL Analyze: Sequence Bacterial Resistance: Ampicillin Catalog
            Number: 71146 Cloning Method: Unknown Constitutive: Unspecified
            Notes: pETDuet-1 is designed for the coexpression of two target
            genes. pETDuet-1 carries the pBR322-derived ColE1 replicon, lacI
            gene and ampicillin resistance gene. Plasmid Type: Bacterial
            Expression, coexpression Promotor: T7 Size: 5420 Source/Vendor: EMD
            Biosciences Stable: Unspecified Viral/Non-Viral: Nonviral
FEATURES             Location/Qualifiers
     regulatory      complement(431..1522)
                     /label="lacI"
                     /ApEinfo_revcolor="#c6c9d1"
                     /ApEinfo_fwdcolor="#c6c9d1"
     gene            complement(1614..1865)
                     /label="tet (887 - 636)"
                     /ApEinfo_revcolor="#d59687"
                     /ApEinfo_fwdcolor="#d59687"
     primer          1797..1816
                     /label="pBRrevBam_primer"
                     /ApEinfo_revcolor="#84b0dc"
                     /ApEinfo_fwdcolor="#84b0dc"
     primer          1818..1835
                     /label="pET_seq_fwd"
                     /note="sequence: gccagcaaccgcacctgt"
                     /ApEinfo_revcolor="#b1ff67"
                     /ApEinfo_fwdcolor="#b1ff67"
     primer          complement(1867..1917)
                     /label="pET_BB_rev_ga4"
                     /note="sequence: GACAGTTAGCCCAGAGCAGCGTTAGACTTCatcgatctcgatcctctacgc"
                     /ApEinfo_revcolor="#b4abac"
                     /ApEinfo_fwdcolor="#b4abac"
     misc_feature    1921..1937
                     /label="T7 promoter"
                     /ApEinfo_revcolor="#d6b295"
                     /ApEinfo_fwdcolor="#d6b295"
     misc_feature    1994..2038
                     /label="T7 terminator"
                     /ApEinfo_revcolor="#b4abac"
                     /ApEinfo_fwdcolor="#b4abac"
     primer          2039..2066
                     /label="pET_BB_ds_fwd"
                     /note="sequence: ctgaaaggaggaactatatccggattgg"
                     /ApEinfo_revcolor="#b1ff67"
                     /ApEinfo_fwdcolor="#b1ff67"
     primer          complement(2068..2087)
                     /label="pET_seq_rev"
                     /note="sequence: ctacagggcgcgtcccattc"
                     /ApEinfo_revcolor="#ff9ccd"
                     /ApEinfo_fwdcolor="#ff9ccd"
     gene            complement(2645..3505)
                     /label="Ampicillin"
                     /ApEinfo_revcolor="#f58a5e"
                     /ApEinfo_fwdcolor="#f58a5e"
     primer          complement(2648..2676)
                     /label="pET_ampR_rev"
                     /note="sequence: agataggtgcctcactgattaagcattgg"
                     /ApEinfo_revcolor="#d6b295"
                     /ApEinfo_fwdcolor="#d6b295"
     promoter        complement(3548..3576)
                     /label="AmpR_promoter"
                     /ApEinfo_revcolor="#84b0dc"
                     /ApEinfo_fwdcolor="#84b0dc"
     origin          3663..4282
                     /label="pBR322_origin"
                     /ApEinfo_revcolor="#75c6a9"
                     /ApEinfo_fwdcolor="#75c6a9"
     primer          4681..4703
                     /label="pGEX_3_primer"
                     /ApEinfo_revcolor="#ff9ccd"
                     /ApEinfo_fwdcolor="#ff9ccd"
     feature         complement(4697..4888)
                     /label="ROP"
                     /ApEinfo_revcolor="#c7b0e3"
                     /ApEinfo_fwdcolor="#c7b0e3"
ORIGIN
        1 gatgcggcgg gaccagagaa aaatcactca gggtcaatgc cagcgcttcg ttaatacaga
       61 tgtaggtgtt ccacagggta gccagcagca tcctgcgatg cagatccgga acataatggt
      121 gcagggcgct gacttccgcg tttccagact ttacgaaaca cggaaaccga agaccattca
      181 tgttgttgct caggtcgcag acgttttgca gcagcagtcg cttcacgttc gctcgcgtat
      241 cggtgattca ttctgctaac cagtaaggca accccgccag cctagccggg tcctcaacga
      301 caggagcacg atcatgctag tcatgccccg cgcccaccgg aaggagctga ctgggttgaa
      361 ggctctcaag ggcatcggtc gagatcccgg tgcctaatga gtgagctaac ttacattaat
      421 tgcgttgcgc tcactgcccg ctttccagtc gggaaacctg tcgtgccagc tgcattaatg
      481 aatcggccaa cgcgcgggga gaggcggttt gcgtattggg cgccagggtg gtttttcttt
      541 tcaccagtga gacgggcaac agctgattgc ccttcaccgc ctggccctga gagagttgca
      601 gcaagcggtc cacgctggtt tgccccagca ggcgaaaatc ctgtttgatg gtggttaacg
      661 gcgggatata acatgagctg tcttcggtat cgtcgtatcc cactaccgag atgtccgcac
      721 caacgcgcag cccggactcg gtaatggcgc gcattgcgcc cagcgccatc tgatcgttgg
      781 caaccagcat cgcagtggga acgatgccct cattcagcat ttgcatggtt tgttgaaaac
      841 cggacatggc actccagtcg ccttcccgtt ccgctatcgg ctgaatttga ttgcgagtga
      901 gatatttatg ccagccagcc agacgcagac gcgccgagac agaacttaat gggcccgcta
      961 acagcgcgat ttgctggtga cccaatgcga ccagatgctc cacgcccagt cgcgtaccgt
     1021 cttcatggga gaaaataata ctgttgatgg gtgtctggtc agagacatca agaaataacg
     1081 ccggaacatt agtgcaggca gcttccacag caatggcatc ctggtcatcc agcggatagt
     1141 taatgatcag cccactgacg cgttgcgcga gaagattgtg caccgccgct ttacaggctt
     1201 cgacgccgct tcgttctacc atcgacacca ccacgctggc acccagttga tcggcgcgag
     1261 atttaatcgc cgcgacaatt tgcgacggcg cgtgcagggc cagactggag gtggcaacgc
     1321 caatcagcaa cgactgtttg cccgccagtt gttgtgccac gcggttggga atgtaattca
     1381 gctccgccat cgccgcttcc actttttccc gcgttttcgc agaaacgtgg ctggcctggt
     1441 tcaccacgcg ggaaacggtc tgataagaga caccggcata ctctgcgaca tcgtataacg
     1501 ttactggttt cacattcacc accctgaatt gactctcttc cgggcgctat catgccatac
     1561 cgcgaaaggt tttgcgccat tcgatggtgt ccgggatctc gacgctctcc cttatgcgac
     1621 tcctgcatta ggaagcagcc cagtagtagg ttgaggccgt tgagcaccgc cgccgcaagg
     1681 aatggtgcat gcaaggagat ggcgcccaac agtcccccgg ccacggggcc tgccaccata
     1741 cccacgccga aacaagcgct catgagcccg aagtggcgag cccgatcttc cccatcggtg
     1801 atgtcggcga tataggcgcc agcaaccgca cctgtggcgc cggtgatgcc ggccacgatg
     1861 cgtccggcgt agaggatcga gatcgatgaa gtctaacgct gctctgggct aactgtcTTC
     1921 TAATACGACT CACTATAGGG AGATTCGTCT CCCAAATACT TAATACAAAA TAAACACATA
     1981 ACAACATCAT ACTATATAAC CCCTTGGGGC CTCTAAACGG GTCTTGAGGG GTTTTTTGct
     2041 gaaaggagga actatatccg gattggcgaa tgggnnnnnn nnnnnnnnnn nnnnnnnnnn
     2101 nnnnnnnnnn nnnnnnnnnn nnnnnnnnnn nnnnnnnnnn nnnnnnnnnn nnnnnnnnnn
     2161 nnnnnnnnnn nnnnnnnnnn nnnnnnnnnn nnnnnnnncn nnnnnnnnnn nnnnnnnnnn
     2221 nnnnnnnnnn nnnnnnnnnn nnnnnnnnnn nnnnnnnnnn nnnnnnnnnn nnnnnnnnnn
     2281 nnnnnnnnnn annnnnnnnn nnnnnnnnnn nnnnnnnnnn nnnnnnnnnn nnnnnnnnnn
     2341 cctttgacgt tggagtccac gttctttaat agtggactct tgttccaaac tggaacaaca
     2401 ctcaacccta tctcggtcta ttcttttgat ttataaggga ttttgccgat ttcggcctat
     2461 tggttaaaaa atgagctgat ttaacaaaaa tttaacgcga attttaacaa aatattaacg
     2521 tttacaattt ctggcggcac gatggcatga gattatcaaa aaggatcttc acctagatcc
     2581 ttttaaatta aaaatgaagt tttaaatcaa tctaaagtat atatgagtaa acttggtctg
     2641 acagttacca atgcttaatc agtgaggcac ctatctcagc gatctgtcta tttcgttcat
     2701 ccatagttgc ctgactcccc gtcgtgtaga taactacgat acgggagggc ttaccatctg
     2761 gccccagtgc tgcaatgata ccgcgagacc cacgctcacc ggctccagat ttatcagcaa
     2821 taaaccagcc agccggaagg gccgagcgca gaagtggtcc tgcaacttta tccgcctcca
     2881 tccagtctat taattgttgc cgggaagcta gagtaagtag ttcgccagtt aatagtttgc
     2941 gcaacgttgt tgccattgct acaggcatcg tggtgtcacg ctcgtcgttt ggtatggctt
     3001 cattcagctc cggttcccaa cgatcaaggc gagttacatg atcccccatg ttgtgcaaaa
     3061 aagcggttag ctccttcggt cctccgatcg ttgtcagaag taagttggcc gcagtgttat
     3121 cactcatggt tatggcagca ctgcataatt ctcttactgt catgccatcc gtaagatgct
     3181 tttctgtgac tggtgagtac tcaaccaagt cattctgaga atagtgtatg cggcgaccga
     3241 gttgctcttg cccggcgtca atacgggata ataccgcgcc acatagcaga actttaaaag
     3301 tgctcatcat tggaaaacgt tcttcggggc gaaaactctc aaggatctta ccgctgttga
     3361 gatccagttc gatgtaaccc actcgtgcac ccaactgatc ttcagcatct tttactttca
     3421 ccagcgtttc tgggtgagca aaaacaggaa ggcaaaatgc cgcaaaaaag ggaataaggg
     3481 cgacacggaa atgttgaata ctcatactct tcctttttca atcatgattg aagcatttat
     3541 cagggttatt gtctcatgag cggatacata tttgaatgta tttagaaaaa taaacaaata
     3601 ggtcatgacc aaaatccctt aacgtgagtt ttcgttccac tgagcgtcag accccgtaga
     3661 aaagatcaaa ggatcttctt gagatccttt ttttctgcgc gtaatctgct gcttgcaaac
     3721 aaaaaaacca ccgctaccag cggtggtttg tttgccggat caagagctac caactctttt
     3781 tccgaaggta actggcttca gcagagcgca gataccaaat actgtccttc tagtgtagcc
     3841 gtagttaggc caccacttca agaactctgt agcaccgcct acatacctcg ctctgctaat
     3901 cctgttacca gtggctgctg ccagtggcga taagtcgtgt cttaccgggt tggactcaag
     3961 acgatagtta ccggataagg cgcagcggtc gggctgaacg gggggttcgt gcacacagcc
     4021 cagcttggag cgaacgacct acaccgaact gagataccta cagcgtgagc tatgagaaag
     4081 cgccacgctt cccgaaggga gaaaggcgga caggtatccg gtaagcggca gggtcggaac
     4141 aggagagcgc acgagggagc ttccaggggg aaacgcctgg tatctttata gtcctgtcgg
     4201 gtttcgccac ctctgacttg agcgtcgatt tttgtgatgc tcgtcagggg ggcggagcct
     4261 atggaaaaac gccagcaacg cggccttttt acggttcctg gccttttgct ggccttttgc
     4321 tcacatgttc tttcctgcgt tatcccctga ttctgtggat aaccgtatta ccgcctttga
     4381 gtgagctgat accgctcgcc gcagccgaac gaccgagcgc agcgagtcag tgagcgagga
     4441 agcggaagag cgcctgatgc ggtattttct ccttacgcat ctgtgcggta tttcacaccg
     4501 catatatggt gcactctcag tacaatctgc tctgatgccg catagttaag ccagtataca
     4561 ctccgctatc gctacgtgac tgggtcatgg ctgcgccccg acacccgcca acacccgctg
     4621 acgcgccctg acgggcttgt ctgctcccgg catccgctta cagacaagct gtgaccgtct
     4681 ccgggagctg catgtgtcag aggttttcac cgtcatcacc gaaacgcgcg aggcagctgc
     4741 ggtaaagctc atcagcgtgg tcgtgaagcg attcacagat gtctgcctgt tcatccgcgt
     4801 ccagctcgtt gagtttctcc agaagcgtta atgtctggct tctgataaag cgggccatgt
     4861 taagggcggt tttttcctgt ttggtcactg atgcctccgt gtaaggggga tttctgttca
     4921 tgggggtaat gataccgatg aaacgagaga ggatgctcac gatacgggtt actgatgatg
     4981 aacatgcccg gttactggaa cgttgtgagg gtaaacaact ggcggtatg
//
