# Supplementary material for: Genetically encoded RNA strand exchange circuits for programmable protein expression and computation in cells
Source: bioRxiv preprint, doi:10.1101/2025.09.24.678369, version 1 (2025-09-24)
Supplement: Plasmid GenBank files [file 678369_file04.zip › Supplementary File 2/pET - (IN_42) Iu1d d20 Thyb6.gb]

LOCUS       pET_-_(IN_42)_I{u1d}_[] 5130 bp ds-DNA     circular     21-SEP-2025
DEFINITION  .
KEYWORDS    "accession:addgene_vdb_2659"
COMMENT     Imported from database: AddGene Entry: pETDuet-1 URL:
            https://www.addgene.org/browse/sequence/2659/giraffe-analyze_vdb/
            GENERAL Analyze: Sequence Bacterial Resistance: Ampicillin Catalog
            Number: 71146 Cloning Method: Unknown Constitutive: Unspecified
            Notes: pETDuet-1 is designed for the coexpression of two target
            genes. pETDuet-1 carries the pBR322-derived ColE1 replicon, lacI
            gene and ampicillin resistance gene. Plasmid Type: Bacterial
            Expression, coexpression Promotor: T7 Size: 5420 Source/Vendor: EMD
            Biosciences Stable: Unspecified Viral/Non-Viral: Nonviral
FEATURES             Location/Qualifiers
     gene            complement(1..252)
                     /label="tet (887 - 636)"
                     /ApEinfo_revcolor="#d59687"
                     /ApEinfo_fwdcolor="#d59687"
     primer          184..203
                     /label="pBRrevBam_primer"
                     /ApEinfo_revcolor="#84b0dc"
                     /ApEinfo_fwdcolor="#84b0dc"
     primer          205..222
                     /label="pET_seq_fwd"
                     /note="sequence: gccagcaaccgcacctgt"
                     /ApEinfo_revcolor="#b1ff67"
                     /ApEinfo_fwdcolor="#b1ff67"
     primer          complement(254..304)
                     /label="pET_BB_rev_ga4"
                     /note="sequence: GACAGTTAGCCCAGAGCAGCGTTAGACTTCatcgatctcgatcctctacgc"
                     /ApEinfo_revcolor="#b4abac"
                     /ApEinfo_fwdcolor="#b4abac"
     misc_feature    275..314
                     /label="U1"
                     /ApEinfo_revcolor="#ff9ccd"
                     /ApEinfo_fwdcolor="#ff9ccd"
                     /note="GA homology domain"
     misc_feature    318..334
                     /label="T7 promoter"
                     /ApEinfo_revcolor="#9eafd2"
                     /ApEinfo_fwdcolor="#9eafd2"
     misc_feature    335..350
                     /label="5hp"
                     /ApEinfo_revcolor="#9eafd2"
                     /ApEinfo_fwdcolor="#9eafd2"
     misc_feature    387..430
                     /label="Thyb6"
                     /ApEinfo_revcolor="#c7b0e3"
                     /ApEinfo_fwdcolor="#c7b0e3"
     misc_feature    431..486
                     /label="riboJn"
                     /ApEinfo_revcolor="#b4abac"
                     /ApEinfo_fwdcolor="#b4abac"
     misc_feature    487..526
                     /label="Ux"
                     /ApEinfo_revcolor="#ffef86"
                     /ApEinfo_fwdcolor="#ffef86"
                     /note="GA homology domain"
     primer          527..554
                     /label="pET_BB_ds_fwd"
                     /note="sequence: ctgaaaggaggaactatatccggattgg"
                     /ApEinfo_revcolor="#b1ff67"
                     /ApEinfo_fwdcolor="#b1ff67"
     primer          complement(556..575)
                     /label="pET_seq_rev"
                     /note="sequence: ctacagggcgcgtcccattc"
                     /ApEinfo_revcolor="#ff9ccd"
                     /ApEinfo_fwdcolor="#ff9ccd"
     gene            complement(1133..1993)
                     /label="Ampicillin"
                     /ApEinfo_revcolor="#f58a5e"
                     /ApEinfo_fwdcolor="#f58a5e"
     primer          complement(1136..1164)
                     /label="pET_ampR_rev"
                     /note="sequence: agataggtgcctcactgattaagcattgg"
                     /ApEinfo_revcolor="#d6b295"
                     /ApEinfo_fwdcolor="#d6b295"
     promoter        complement(2036..2064)
                     /label="AmpR_promoter"
                     /ApEinfo_revcolor="#84b0dc"
                     /ApEinfo_fwdcolor="#84b0dc"
     origin          2151..2770
                     /label="pBR322_origin"
                     /ApEinfo_revcolor="#75c6a9"
                     /ApEinfo_fwdcolor="#75c6a9"
     primer          3169..3191
                     /label="pGEX_3_primer"
                     /ApEinfo_revcolor="#ff9ccd"
                     /ApEinfo_fwdcolor="#ff9ccd"
     feature         complement(3185..3376)
                     /label="ROP"
                     /ApEinfo_revcolor="#c7b0e3"
                     /ApEinfo_fwdcolor="#c7b0e3"
     regulatory      complement(3948..5039)
                     /label="lacI"
                     /ApEinfo_revcolor="#c6c9d1"
                     /ApEinfo_fwdcolor="#c6c9d1"
ORIGIN
        1 atgcgactcc tgcattagga agcagcccag tagtaggttg aggccgttga gcaccgccgc
       61 cgcaaggaat ggtgcatgca aggagatggc gcccaacagt cccccggcca cggggcctgc
      121 caccataccc acgccgaaac aagcgctcat gagcccgaag tggcgagccc gatcttcccc
      181 atcggtgatg tcggcgatat aggcgccagc aaccgcacct gtggcgccgg tgatgccggc
      241 cacgatgcgt ccggcgtaga ggatcgagat cgatCATTAC TCGCATCCAT TCTCAGGCTG
      301 TCTCGTCTCG TCTCTTCTAA TACGACTCAC TATAGGGAGA TTCGTCTCCC AAATACTTAA
      361 TACAAAATAA TCACTTCACA ACATCAatat cAGATAACAG ATACttcgGt atctgttatc
      421 tgttTTTTTT AGCTGTCACC GGATGTGCTT TCCGGTCTGA TGAGTCCGTG AGGACGAAAC
      481 AGCCTCCCAG GATACATAGA TTACCACAAC TCCGAGCCCT TCCACCctga aaggaggaac
      541 tatatccgga ttggcgaatg ggnnnnnnnn nnnnnnnnnn nnnnnnnnnn nnnnnnnnnn
      601 nnnnnnnnnn nnnnnnnnnn nnnnnnnnnn nnnnnnnnnn nnnnnnnnnn nnnnnnnnnn
      661 nnnnnnnnnn nnnnnnnnnn nnnnnncnnn nnnnnnnnnn nnnnnnnnnn nnnnnnnnnn
      721 nnnnnnnnnn nnnnnnnnnn nnnnnnnnnn nnnnnnnnnn nnnnnnnnnn nnnnnnnnan
      781 nnnnnnnnnn nnnnnnnnnn nnnnnnnnnn nnnnnnnnnn nnnnnnnncc tttgacgttg
      841 gagtccacgt tctttaatag tggactcttg ttccaaactg gaacaacact caaccctatc
      901 tcggtctatt cttttgattt ataagggatt ttgccgattt cggcctattg gttaaaaaat
      961 gagctgattt aacaaaaatt taacgcgaat tttaacaaaa tattaacgtt tacaatttct
     1021 ggcggcacga tggcatgaga ttatcaaaaa ggatcttcac ctagatcctt ttaaattaaa
     1081 aatgaagttt taaatcaatc taaagtatat atgagtaaac ttggtctgac agttaccaat
     1141 gcttaatcag tgaggcacct atctcagcga tctgtctatt tcgttcatcc atagttgcct
     1201 gactccccgt cgtgtagata actacgatac gggagggctt accatctggc cccagtgctg
     1261 caatgatacc gcgagaccca cgctcaccgg ctccagattt atcagcaata aaccagccag
     1321 ccggaagggc cgagcgcaga agtggtcctg caactttatc cgcctccatc cagtctatta
     1381 attgttgccg ggaagctaga gtaagtagtt cgccagttaa tagtttgcgc aacgttgttg
     1441 ccattgctac aggcatcgtg gtgtcacgct cgtcgtttgg tatggcttca ttcagctccg
     1501 gttcccaacg atcaaggcga gttacatgat cccccatgtt gtgcaaaaaa gcggttagct
     1561 ccttcggtcc tccgatcgtt gtcagaagta agttggccgc agtgttatca ctcatggtta
     1621 tggcagcact gcataattct cttactgtca tgccatccgt aagatgcttt tctgtgactg
     1681 gtgagtactc aaccaagtca ttctgagaat agtgtatgcg gcgaccgagt tgctcttgcc
     1741 cggcgtcaat acgggataat accgcgccac atagcagaac tttaaaagtg ctcatcattg
     1801 gaaaacgttc ttcggggcga aaactctcaa ggatcttacc gctgttgaga tccagttcga
     1861 tgtaacccac tcgtgcaccc aactgatctt cagcatcttt tactttcacc agcgtttctg
     1921 ggtgagcaaa aacaggaagg caaaatgccg caaaaaaggg aataagggcg acacggaaat
     1981 gttgaatact catactcttc ctttttcaat catgattgaa gcatttatca gggttattgt
     2041 ctcatgagcg gatacatatt tgaatgtatt tagaaaaata aacaaatagg tcatgaccaa
     2101 aatcccttaa cgtgagtttt cgttccactg agcgtcagac cccgtagaaa agatcaaagg
     2161 atcttcttga gatccttttt ttctgcgcgt aatctgctgc ttgcaaacaa aaaaaccacc
     2221 gctaccagcg gtggtttgtt tgccggatca agagctacca actctttttc cgaaggtaac
     2281 tggcttcagc agagcgcaga taccaaatac tgtccttcta gtgtagccgt agttaggcca
     2341 ccacttcaag aactctgtag caccgcctac atacctcgct ctgctaatcc tgttaccagt
     2401 ggctgctgcc agtggcgata agtcgtgtct taccgggttg gactcaagac gatagttacc
     2461 ggataaggcg cagcggtcgg gctgaacggg gggttcgtgc acacagccca gcttggagcg
     2521 aacgacctac accgaactga gatacctaca gcgtgagcta tgagaaagcg ccacgcttcc
     2581 cgaagggaga aaggcggaca ggtatccggt aagcggcagg gtcggaacag gagagcgcac
     2641 gagggagctt ccagggggaa acgcctggta tctttatagt cctgtcgggt ttcgccacct
     2701 ctgacttgag cgtcgatttt tgtgatgctc gtcagggggg cggagcctat ggaaaaacgc
     2761 cagcaacgcg gcctttttac ggttcctggc cttttgctgg ccttttgctc acatgttctt
     2821 tcctgcgtta tcccctgatt ctgtggataa ccgtattacc gcctttgagt gagctgatac
     2881 cgctcgccgc agccgaacga ccgagcgcag cgagtcagtg agcgaggaag cggaagagcg
     2941 cctgatgcgg tattttctcc ttacgcatct gtgcggtatt tcacaccgca tatatggtgc
     3001 actctcagta caatctgctc tgatgccgca tagttaagcc agtatacact ccgctatcgc
     3061 tacgtgactg ggtcatggct gcgccccgac acccgccaac acccgctgac gcgccctgac
     3121 gggcttgtct gctcccggca tccgcttaca gacaagctgt gaccgtctcc gggagctgca
     3181 tgtgtcagag gttttcaccg tcatcaccga aacgcgcgag gcagctgcgg taaagctcat
     3241 cagcgtggtc gtgaagcgat tcacagatgt ctgcctgttc atccgcgtcc agctcgttga
     3301 gtttctccag aagcgttaat gtctggcttc tgataaagcg ggccatgtta agggcggttt
     3361 tttcctgttt ggtcactgat gcctccgtgt aagggggatt tctgttcatg ggggtaatga
     3421 taccgatgaa acgagagagg atgctcacga tacgggttac tgatgatgaa catgcccggt
     3481 tactggaacg ttgtgagggt aaacaactgg cggtatggat gcggcgggac cagagaaaaa
     3541 tcactcaggg tcaatgccag cgcttcgtta atacagatgt aggtgttcca cagggtagcc
     3601 agcagcatcc tgcgatgcag atccggaaca taatggtgca gggcgctgac ttccgcgttt
     3661 ccagacttta cgaaacacgg aaaccgaaga ccattcatgt tgttgctcag gtcgcagacg
     3721 ttttgcagca gcagtcgctt cacgttcgct cgcgtatcgg tgattcattc tgctaaccag
     3781 taaggcaacc ccgccagcct agccgggtcc tcaacgacag gagcacgatc atgctagtca
     3841 tgccccgcgc ccaccggaag gagctgactg ggttgaaggc tctcaagggc atcggtcgag
     3901 atcccggtgc ctaatgagtg agctaactta cattaattgc gttgcgctca ctgcccgctt
     3961 tccagtcggg aaacctgtcg tgccagctgc attaatgaat cggccaacgc gcggggagag
     4021 gcggtttgcg tattgggcgc cagggtggtt tttcttttca ccagtgagac gggcaacagc
     4081 tgattgccct tcaccgcctg gccctgagag agttgcagca agcggtccac gctggtttgc
     4141 cccagcaggc gaaaatcctg tttgatggtg gttaacggcg ggatataaca tgagctgtct
     4201 tcggtatcgt cgtatcccac taccgagatg tccgcaccaa cgcgcagccc ggactcggta
     4261 atggcgcgca ttgcgcccag cgccatctga tcgttggcaa ccagcatcgc agtgggaacg
     4321 atgccctcat tcagcatttg catggtttgt tgaaaaccgg acatggcact ccagtcgcct
     4381 tcccgttccg ctatcggctg aatttgattg cgagtgagat atttatgcca gccagccaga
     4441 cgcagacgcg ccgagacaga acttaatggg cccgctaaca gcgcgatttg ctggtgaccc
     4501 aatgcgacca gatgctccac gcccagtcgc gtaccgtctt catgggagaa aataatactg
     4561 ttgatgggtg tctggtcaga gacatcaaga aataacgccg gaacattagt gcaggcagct
     4621 tccacagcaa tggcatcctg gtcatccagc ggatagttaa tgatcagccc actgacgcgt
     4681 tgcgcgagaa gattgtgcac cgccgcttta caggcttcga cgccgcttcg ttctaccatc
     4741 gacaccacca cgctggcacc cagttgatcg gcgcgagatt taatcgccgc gacaatttgc
     4801 gacggcgcgt gcagggccag actggaggtg gcaacgccaa tcagcaacga ctgtttgccc
     4861 gccagttgtt gtgccacgcg gttgggaatg taattcagct ccgccatcgc cgcttccact
     4921 ttttcccgcg ttttcgcaga aacgtggctg gcctggttca ccacgcggga aacggtctga
     4981 taagagacac cggcatactc tgcgacatcg tataacgtta ctggtttcac attcaccacc
     5041 ctgaattgac tctcttccgg gcgctatcat gccataccgc gaaaggtttt gcgccattcg
     5101 atggtgtccg ggatctcgac gctctccctt
//
