# Supplementary material for: Genetically encoded RNA strand exchange circuits for programmable protein expression and computation in cells
Source: bioRxiv preprint, doi:10.1101/2025.09.24.678369, version 1 (2025-09-24)
Supplement: Plasmid GenBank files [file 678369_file04.zip › Supplementary File 2/pET - (IN_5 T7t) Iu1d s2u d20 T7t.gb]

LOCUS       pET_-_(IN_5_T7t)_I{u1d} 5027 bp ds-DNA     circular     21-SEP-2025
DEFINITION  .
KEYWORDS    "accession:addgene_vdb_2659"
COMMENT     Imported from database: AddGene Entry: pETDuet-1 URL:
            https://www.addgene.org/browse/sequence/2659/giraffe-analyze_vdb/
            GENERAL Analyze: Sequence Bacterial Resistance: Ampicillin Catalog
            Number: 71146 Cloning Method: Unknown Constitutive: Unspecified
            Notes: pETDuet-1 is designed for the coexpression of two target
            genes. pETDuet-1 carries the pBR322-derived ColE1 replicon, lacI
            gene and ampicillin resistance gene. Plasmid Type: Bacterial
            Expression, coexpression Promotor: T7 Size: 5420 Source/Vendor: EMD
            Biosciences Stable: Unspecified Viral/Non-Viral: Nonviral
FEATURES             Location/Qualifiers
     gene            complement(1..252)
                     /label="tet (887 - 636)"
                     /ApEinfo_revcolor="#d59687"
                     /ApEinfo_fwdcolor="#d59687"
     primer          184..203
                     /label="pBRrevBam_primer"
                     /ApEinfo_revcolor="#84b0dc"
                     /ApEinfo_fwdcolor="#84b0dc"
     primer          205..222
                     /label="pET_seq_fwd"
                     /note="sequence: gccagcaaccgcacctgt"
                     /ApEinfo_revcolor="#b1ff67"
                     /ApEinfo_fwdcolor="#b1ff67"
     primer          complement(254..304)
                     /label="pET_BB_rev_ga4"
                     /note="sequence: GACAGTTAGCCCAGAGCAGCGTTAGACTTCatcgatctcgatcctctacgc"
                     /ApEinfo_revcolor="#b4abac"
                     /ApEinfo_fwdcolor="#b4abac"
     misc_feature    308..324
                     /label="T7 promoter"
                     /ApEinfo_revcolor="#d6b295"
                     /ApEinfo_fwdcolor="#d6b295"
     misc_feature    379..423
                     /label="T7 terminator"
                     /ApEinfo_revcolor="#b4abac"
                     /ApEinfo_fwdcolor="#b4abac"
     primer          424..451
                     /label="pET_BB_ds_fwd"
                     /note="sequence: ctgaaaggaggaactatatccggattgg"
                     /ApEinfo_revcolor="#b1ff67"
                     /ApEinfo_fwdcolor="#b1ff67"
     primer          complement(453..472)
                     /label="pET_seq_rev"
                     /note="sequence: ctacagggcgcgtcccattc"
                     /ApEinfo_revcolor="#ff9ccd"
                     /ApEinfo_fwdcolor="#ff9ccd"
     gene            complement(1030..1890)
                     /label="Ampicillin"
                     /ApEinfo_revcolor="#f58a5e"
                     /ApEinfo_fwdcolor="#f58a5e"
     primer          complement(1033..1061)
                     /label="pET_ampR_rev"
                     /note="sequence: agataggtgcctcactgattaagcattgg"
                     /ApEinfo_revcolor="#d6b295"
                     /ApEinfo_fwdcolor="#d6b295"
     promoter        complement(1933..1961)
                     /label="AmpR_promoter"
                     /ApEinfo_revcolor="#84b0dc"
                     /ApEinfo_fwdcolor="#84b0dc"
     origin          2048..2667
                     /label="pBR322_origin"
                     /ApEinfo_revcolor="#75c6a9"
                     /ApEinfo_fwdcolor="#75c6a9"
     primer          3066..3088
                     /label="pGEX_3_primer"
                     /ApEinfo_revcolor="#ff9ccd"
                     /ApEinfo_fwdcolor="#ff9ccd"
     feature         complement(3082..3273)
                     /label="ROP"
                     /ApEinfo_revcolor="#c7b0e3"
                     /ApEinfo_fwdcolor="#c7b0e3"
     regulatory      complement(3845..4936)
                     /label="lacI"
                     /ApEinfo_revcolor="#c6c9d1"
                     /ApEinfo_fwdcolor="#c6c9d1"
ORIGIN
        1 atgcgactcc tgcattagga agcagcccag tagtaggttg aggccgttga gcaccgccgc
       61 cgcaaggaat ggtgcatgca aggagatggc gcccaacagt cccccggcca cggggcctgc
      121 caccataccc acgccgaaac aagcgctcat gagcccgaag tggcgagccc gatcttcccc
      181 atcggtgatg tcggcgatat aggcgccagc aaccgcacct gtggcgccgg tgatgccggc
      241 cacgatgcgt ccggcgtaga ggatcgagat cgatgaagtc taacgctgct ctgggctaac
      301 tgtcTTCTAA TACGACTCAC TATAGGGAGA TTCGTCTCCC AAATACTTAA TACAAAATAA
      361 TCACTTCACA ACATCATAAT ATAACCCCTT GGGGCCTCTA AACGGGTCTT GAGGGGTTTT
      421 TTGctgaaag gaggaactat atccggattg gcgaatgggn nnnnnnnnnn nnnnnnnnnn
      481 nnnnnnnnnn nnnnnnnnnn nnnnnnnnnn nnnnnnnnnn nnnnnnnnnn nnnnnnnnnn
      541 nnnnnnnnnn nnnnnnnnnn nnnnnnnnnn nnnnnnnnnn nnncnnnnnn nnnnnnnnnn
      601 nnnnnnnnnn nnnnnnnnnn nnnnnnnnnn nnnnnnnnnn nnnnnnnnnn nnnnnnnnnn
      661 nnnnnnnnnn nnnnnannnn nnnnnnnnnn nnnnnnnnnn nnnnnnnnnn nnnnnnnnnn
      721 nnnnnccttt gacgttggag tccacgttct ttaatagtgg actcttgttc caaactggaa
      781 caacactcaa ccctatctcg gtctattctt ttgatttata agggattttg ccgatttcgg
      841 cctattggtt aaaaaatgag ctgatttaac aaaaatttaa cgcgaatttt aacaaaatat
      901 taacgtttac aatttctggc ggcacgatgg catgagatta tcaaaaagga tcttcaccta
      961 gatcctttta aattaaaaat gaagttttaa atcaatctaa agtatatatg agtaaacttg
     1021 gtctgacagt taccaatgct taatcagtga ggcacctatc tcagcgatct gtctatttcg
     1081 ttcatccata gttgcctgac tccccgtcgt gtagataact acgatacggg agggcttacc
     1141 atctggcccc agtgctgcaa tgataccgcg agacccacgc tcaccggctc cagatttatc
     1201 agcaataaac cagccagccg gaagggccga gcgcagaagt ggtcctgcaa ctttatccgc
     1261 ctccatccag tctattaatt gttgccggga agctagagta agtagttcgc cagttaatag
     1321 tttgcgcaac gttgttgcca ttgctacagg catcgtggtg tcacgctcgt cgtttggtat
     1381 ggcttcattc agctccggtt cccaacgatc aaggcgagtt acatgatccc ccatgttgtg
     1441 caaaaaagcg gttagctcct tcggtcctcc gatcgttgtc agaagtaagt tggccgcagt
     1501 gttatcactc atggttatgg cagcactgca taattctctt actgtcatgc catccgtaag
     1561 atgcttttct gtgactggtg agtactcaac caagtcattc tgagaatagt gtatgcggcg
     1621 accgagttgc tcttgcccgg cgtcaatacg ggataatacc gcgccacata gcagaacttt
     1681 aaaagtgctc atcattggaa aacgttcttc ggggcgaaaa ctctcaagga tcttaccgct
     1741 gttgagatcc agttcgatgt aacccactcg tgcacccaac tgatcttcag catcttttac
     1801 tttcaccagc gtttctgggt gagcaaaaac aggaaggcaa aatgccgcaa aaaagggaat
     1861 aagggcgaca cggaaatgtt gaatactcat actcttcctt tttcaatcat gattgaagca
     1921 tttatcaggg ttattgtctc atgagcggat acatatttga atgtatttag aaaaataaac
     1981 aaataggtca tgaccaaaat cccttaacgt gagttttcgt tccactgagc gtcagacccc
     2041 gtagaaaaga tcaaaggatc ttcttgagat cctttttttc tgcgcgtaat ctgctgcttg
     2101 caaacaaaaa aaccaccgct accagcggtg gtttgtttgc cggatcaaga gctaccaact
     2161 ctttttccga aggtaactgg cttcagcaga gcgcagatac caaatactgt ccttctagtg
     2221 tagccgtagt taggccacca cttcaagaac tctgtagcac cgcctacata cctcgctctg
     2281 ctaatcctgt taccagtggc tgctgccagt ggcgataagt cgtgtcttac cgggttggac
     2341 tcaagacgat agttaccgga taaggcgcag cggtcgggct gaacgggggg ttcgtgcaca
     2401 cagcccagct tggagcgaac gacctacacc gaactgagat acctacagcg tgagctatga
     2461 gaaagcgcca cgcttcccga agggagaaag gcggacaggt atccggtaag cggcagggtc
     2521 ggaacaggag agcgcacgag ggagcttcca gggggaaacg cctggtatct ttatagtcct
     2581 gtcgggtttc gccacctctg acttgagcgt cgatttttgt gatgctcgtc aggggggcgg
     2641 agcctatgga aaaacgccag caacgcggcc tttttacggt tcctggcctt ttgctggcct
     2701 tttgctcaca tgttctttcc tgcgttatcc cctgattctg tggataaccg tattaccgcc
     2761 tttgagtgag ctgataccgc tcgccgcagc cgaacgaccg agcgcagcga gtcagtgagc
     2821 gaggaagcgg aagagcgcct gatgcggtat tttctcctta cgcatctgtg cggtatttca
     2881 caccgcatat atggtgcact ctcagtacaa tctgctctga tgccgcatag ttaagccagt
     2941 atacactccg ctatcgctac gtgactgggt catggctgcg ccccgacacc cgccaacacc
     3001 cgctgacgcg ccctgacggg cttgtctgct cccggcatcc gcttacagac aagctgtgac
     3061 cgtctccggg agctgcatgt gtcagaggtt ttcaccgtca tcaccgaaac gcgcgaggca
     3121 gctgcggtaa agctcatcag cgtggtcgtg aagcgattca cagatgtctg cctgttcatc
     3181 cgcgtccagc tcgttgagtt tctccagaag cgttaatgtc tggcttctga taaagcgggc
     3241 catgttaagg gcggtttttt cctgtttggt cactgatgcc tccgtgtaag ggggatttct
     3301 gttcatgggg gtaatgatac cgatgaaacg agagaggatg ctcacgatac gggttactga
     3361 tgatgaacat gcccggttac tggaacgttg tgagggtaaa caactggcgg tatggatgcg
     3421 gcgggaccag agaaaaatca ctcagggtca atgccagcgc ttcgttaata cagatgtagg
     3481 tgttccacag ggtagccagc agcatcctgc gatgcagatc cggaacataa tggtgcaggg
     3541 cgctgacttc cgcgtttcca gactttacga aacacggaaa ccgaagacca ttcatgttgt
     3601 tgctcaggtc gcagacgttt tgcagcagca gtcgcttcac gttcgctcgc gtatcggtga
     3661 ttcattctgc taaccagtaa ggcaaccccg ccagcctagc cgggtcctca acgacaggag
     3721 cacgatcatg ctagtcatgc cccgcgccca ccggaaggag ctgactgggt tgaaggctct
     3781 caagggcatc ggtcgagatc ccggtgccta atgagtgagc taacttacat taattgcgtt
     3841 gcgctcactg cccgctttcc agtcgggaaa cctgtcgtgc cagctgcatt aatgaatcgg
     3901 ccaacgcgcg gggagaggcg gtttgcgtat tgggcgccag ggtggttttt cttttcacca
     3961 gtgagacggg caacagctga ttgcccttca ccgcctggcc ctgagagagt tgcagcaagc
     4021 ggtccacgct ggtttgcccc agcaggcgaa aatcctgttt gatggtggtt aacggcggga
     4081 tataacatga gctgtcttcg gtatcgtcgt atcccactac cgagatgtcc gcaccaacgc
     4141 gcagcccgga ctcggtaatg gcgcgcattg cgcccagcgc catctgatcg ttggcaacca
     4201 gcatcgcagt gggaacgatg ccctcattca gcatttgcat ggtttgttga aaaccggaca
     4261 tggcactcca gtcgccttcc cgttccgcta tcggctgaat ttgattgcga gtgagatatt
     4321 tatgccagcc agccagacgc agacgcgccg agacagaact taatgggccc gctaacagcg
     4381 cgatttgctg gtgacccaat gcgaccagat gctccacgcc cagtcgcgta ccgtcttcat
     4441 gggagaaaat aatactgttg atgggtgtct ggtcagagac atcaagaaat aacgccggaa
     4501 cattagtgca ggcagcttcc acagcaatgg catcctggtc atccagcgga tagttaatga
     4561 tcagcccact gacgcgttgc gcgagaagat tgtgcaccgc cgctttacag gcttcgacgc
     4621 cgcttcgttc taccatcgac accaccacgc tggcacccag ttgatcggcg cgagatttaa
     4681 tcgccgcgac aatttgcgac ggcgcgtgca gggccagact ggaggtggca acgccaatca
     4741 gcaacgactg tttgcccgcc agttgttgtg ccacgcggtt gggaatgtaa ttcagctccg
     4801 ccatcgccgc ttccactttt tcccgcgttt tcgcagaaac gtggctggcc tggttcacca
     4861 cgcgggaaac ggtctgataa gagacaccgg catactctgc gacatcgtat aacgttactg
     4921 gtttcacatt caccaccctg aattgactct cttccgggcg ctatcatgcc ataccgcgaa
     4981 aggttttgcg ccattcgatg gtgtccggga tctcgacgct ctccctt
//
