# Supplementary material for: Genetically encoded RNA strand exchange circuits for programmable protein expression and computation in cells
Source: bioRxiv preprint, doi:10.1101/2025.09.24.678369, version 1 (2025-09-24)
Supplement: Plasmid GenBank files [file 678369_file04.zip › Supplementary File 2/pET - (IN_6 T7t) Iu1d s4u d20 T7t.gb]

LOCUS       pET_-_(IN_6_T7t)_I{u1d} 5059 bp ds-DNA     circular     21-SEP-2025
DEFINITION  .
KEYWORDS    "accession:addgene_vdb_2659"
COMMENT     Imported from database: AddGene Entry: pETDuet-1 URL:
            https://www.addgene.org/browse/sequence/2659/giraffe-analyze_vdb/
            GENERAL Analyze: Sequence Bacterial Resistance: Ampicillin Catalog
            Number: 71146 Cloning Method: Unknown Constitutive: Unspecified
            Notes: pETDuet-1 is designed for the coexpression of two target
            genes. pETDuet-1 carries the pBR322-derived ColE1 replicon, lacI
            gene and ampicillin resistance gene. Plasmid Type: Bacterial
            Expression, coexpression Promotor: T7 Size: 5420 Source/Vendor: EMD
            Biosciences Stable: Unspecified Viral/Non-Viral: Nonviral
FEATURES             Location/Qualifiers
     gene            complement(1..252)
                     /label="tet (887 - 636)"
                     /ApEinfo_revcolor="#d59687"
                     /ApEinfo_fwdcolor="#d59687"
     primer          184..203
                     /label="pBRrevBam_primer"
                     /ApEinfo_revcolor="#84b0dc"
                     /ApEinfo_fwdcolor="#84b0dc"
     primer          205..222
                     /label="pET_seq_fwd"
                     /note="sequence: gccagcaaccgcacctgt"
                     /ApEinfo_revcolor="#b1ff67"
                     /ApEinfo_fwdcolor="#b1ff67"
     primer          complement(254..304)
                     /label="pET_BB_rev_ga4"
                     /note="sequence: GACAGTTAGCCCAGAGCAGCGTTAGACTTCatcgatctcgatcctctacgc"
                     /ApEinfo_revcolor="#b4abac"
                     /ApEinfo_fwdcolor="#b4abac"
     misc_feature    308..324
                     /label="T7 promoter"
                     /ApEinfo_revcolor="#d6b295"
                     /ApEinfo_fwdcolor="#d6b295"
     misc_feature    381..425
                     /label="T7 terminator"
                     /ApEinfo_revcolor="#b4abac"
                     /ApEinfo_fwdcolor="#b4abac"
     primer          456..483
                     /label="pET_BB_ds_fwd"
                     /note="sequence: ctgaaaggaggaactatatccggattgg"
                     /ApEinfo_revcolor="#b1ff67"
                     /ApEinfo_fwdcolor="#b1ff67"
     primer          complement(485..504)
                     /label="pET_seq_rev"
                     /note="sequence: ctacagggcgcgtcccattc"
                     /ApEinfo_revcolor="#ff9ccd"
                     /ApEinfo_fwdcolor="#ff9ccd"
     gene            complement(1062..1922)
                     /label="Ampicillin"
                     /ApEinfo_revcolor="#f58a5e"
                     /ApEinfo_fwdcolor="#f58a5e"
     primer          complement(1065..1093)
                     /label="pET_ampR_rev"
                     /note="sequence: agataggtgcctcactgattaagcattgg"
                     /ApEinfo_revcolor="#d6b295"
                     /ApEinfo_fwdcolor="#d6b295"
     promoter        complement(1965..1993)
                     /label="AmpR_promoter"
                     /ApEinfo_revcolor="#84b0dc"
                     /ApEinfo_fwdcolor="#84b0dc"
     origin          2080..2699
                     /label="pBR322_origin"
                     /ApEinfo_revcolor="#75c6a9"
                     /ApEinfo_fwdcolor="#75c6a9"
     primer          3098..3120
                     /label="pGEX_3_primer"
                     /ApEinfo_revcolor="#ff9ccd"
                     /ApEinfo_fwdcolor="#ff9ccd"
     feature         complement(3114..3305)
                     /label="ROP"
                     /ApEinfo_revcolor="#c7b0e3"
                     /ApEinfo_fwdcolor="#c7b0e3"
     regulatory      complement(3877..4968)
                     /label="lacI"
                     /ApEinfo_revcolor="#c6c9d1"
                     /ApEinfo_fwdcolor="#c6c9d1"
ORIGIN
        1 atgcgactcc tgcattagga agcagcccag tagtaggttg aggccgttga gcaccgccgc
       61 cgcaaggaat ggtgcatgca aggagatggc gcccaacagt cccccggcca cggggcctgc
      121 caccataccc acgccgaaac aagcgctcat gagcccgaag tggcgagccc gatcttcccc
      181 atcggtgatg tcggcgatat aggcgccagc aaccgcacct gtggcgccgg tgatgccggc
      241 cacgatgcgt ccggcgtaga ggatcgagat cgatgaagtc taacgctgct ctgggctaac
      301 tgtcTTCTAA TACGACTCAC TATAGGGAGA TTCGTCTCCC AAATACTTAA TACAAAATAA
      361 TCACTTCACA ACATCATACT ATATAACCCC TTGGGGCCTC TAAACGGGTC TTGAGGGGTT
      421 TTTTGctgaa acctcaggca tttgagaagc acacgctgaa aggaggaact atatccggat
      481 tggcgaatgg gnnnnnnnnn nnnnnnnnnn nnnnnnnnnn nnnnnnnnnn nnnnnnnnnn
      541 nnnnnnnnnn nnnnnnnnnn nnnnnnnnnn nnnnnnnnnn nnnnnnnnnn nnnnnnnnnn
      601 nnnnnnnnnn nnnnncnnnn nnnnnnnnnn nnnnnnnnnn nnnnnnnnnn nnnnnnnnnn
      661 nnnnnnnnnn nnnnnnnnnn nnnnnnnnnn nnnnnnnnnn nnnnnnnann nnnnnnnnnn
      721 nnnnnnnnnn nnnnnnnnnn nnnnnnnnnn nnnnnnncct ttgacgttgg agtccacgtt
      781 ctttaatagt ggactcttgt tccaaactgg aacaacactc aaccctatct cggtctattc
      841 ttttgattta taagggattt tgccgatttc ggcctattgg ttaaaaaatg agctgattta
      901 acaaaaattt aacgcgaatt ttaacaaaat attaacgttt acaatttctg gcggcacgat
      961 ggcatgagat tatcaaaaag gatcttcacc tagatccttt taaattaaaa atgaagtttt
     1021 aaatcaatct aaagtatata tgagtaaact tggtctgaca gttaccaatg cttaatcagt
     1081 gaggcaccta tctcagcgat ctgtctattt cgttcatcca tagttgcctg actccccgtc
     1141 gtgtagataa ctacgatacg ggagggctta ccatctggcc ccagtgctgc aatgataccg
     1201 cgagacccac gctcaccggc tccagattta tcagcaataa accagccagc cggaagggcc
     1261 gagcgcagaa gtggtcctgc aactttatcc gcctccatcc agtctattaa ttgttgccgg
     1321 gaagctagag taagtagttc gccagttaat agtttgcgca acgttgttgc cattgctaca
     1381 ggcatcgtgg tgtcacgctc gtcgtttggt atggcttcat tcagctccgg ttcccaacga
     1441 tcaaggcgag ttacatgatc ccccatgttg tgcaaaaaag cggttagctc cttcggtcct
     1501 ccgatcgttg tcagaagtaa gttggccgca gtgttatcac tcatggttat ggcagcactg
     1561 cataattctc ttactgtcat gccatccgta agatgctttt ctgtgactgg tgagtactca
     1621 accaagtcat tctgagaata gtgtatgcgg cgaccgagtt gctcttgccc ggcgtcaata
     1681 cgggataata ccgcgccaca tagcagaact ttaaaagtgc tcatcattgg aaaacgttct
     1741 tcggggcgaa aactctcaag gatcttaccg ctgttgagat ccagttcgat gtaacccact
     1801 cgtgcaccca actgatcttc agcatctttt actttcacca gcgtttctgg gtgagcaaaa
     1861 acaggaaggc aaaatgccgc aaaaaaggga ataagggcga cacggaaatg ttgaatactc
     1921 atactcttcc tttttcaatc atgattgaag catttatcag ggttattgtc tcatgagcgg
     1981 atacatattt gaatgtattt agaaaaataa acaaataggt catgaccaaa atcccttaac
     2041 gtgagttttc gttccactga gcgtcagacc ccgtagaaaa gatcaaagga tcttcttgag
     2101 atcctttttt tctgcgcgta atctgctgct tgcaaacaaa aaaaccaccg ctaccagcgg
     2161 tggtttgttt gccggatcaa gagctaccaa ctctttttcc gaaggtaact ggcttcagca
     2221 gagcgcagat accaaatact gtccttctag tgtagccgta gttaggccac cacttcaaga
     2281 actctgtagc accgcctaca tacctcgctc tgctaatcct gttaccagtg gctgctgcca
     2341 gtggcgataa gtcgtgtctt accgggttgg actcaagacg atagttaccg gataaggcgc
     2401 agcggtcggg ctgaacgggg ggttcgtgca cacagcccag cttggagcga acgacctaca
     2461 ccgaactgag atacctacag cgtgagctat gagaaagcgc cacgcttccc gaagggagaa
     2521 aggcggacag gtatccggta agcggcaggg tcggaacagg agagcgcacg agggagcttc
     2581 cagggggaaa cgcctggtat ctttatagtc ctgtcgggtt tcgccacctc tgacttgagc
     2641 gtcgattttt gtgatgctcg tcaggggggc ggagcctatg gaaaaacgcc agcaacgcgg
     2701 cctttttacg gttcctggcc ttttgctggc cttttgctca catgttcttt cctgcgttat
     2761 cccctgattc tgtggataac cgtattaccg cctttgagtg agctgatacc gctcgccgca
     2821 gccgaacgac cgagcgcagc gagtcagtga gcgaggaagc ggaagagcgc ctgatgcggt
     2881 attttctcct tacgcatctg tgcggtattt cacaccgcat atatggtgca ctctcagtac
     2941 aatctgctct gatgccgcat agttaagcca gtatacactc cgctatcgct acgtgactgg
     3001 gtcatggctg cgccccgaca cccgccaaca cccgctgacg cgccctgacg ggcttgtctg
     3061 ctcccggcat ccgcttacag acaagctgtg accgtctccg ggagctgcat gtgtcagagg
     3121 ttttcaccgt catcaccgaa acgcgcgagg cagctgcggt aaagctcatc agcgtggtcg
     3181 tgaagcgatt cacagatgtc tgcctgttca tccgcgtcca gctcgttgag tttctccaga
     3241 agcgttaatg tctggcttct gataaagcgg gccatgttaa gggcggtttt ttcctgtttg
     3301 gtcactgatg cctccgtgta agggggattt ctgttcatgg gggtaatgat accgatgaaa
     3361 cgagagagga tgctcacgat acgggttact gatgatgaac atgcccggtt actggaacgt
     3421 tgtgagggta aacaactggc ggtatggatg cggcgggacc agagaaaaat cactcagggt
     3481 caatgccagc gcttcgttaa tacagatgta ggtgttccac agggtagcca gcagcatcct
     3541 gcgatgcaga tccggaacat aatggtgcag ggcgctgact tccgcgtttc cagactttac
     3601 gaaacacgga aaccgaagac cattcatgtt gttgctcagg tcgcagacgt tttgcagcag
     3661 cagtcgcttc acgttcgctc gcgtatcggt gattcattct gctaaccagt aaggcaaccc
     3721 cgccagccta gccgggtcct caacgacagg agcacgatca tgctagtcat gccccgcgcc
     3781 caccggaagg agctgactgg gttgaaggct ctcaagggca tcggtcgaga tcccggtgcc
     3841 taatgagtga gctaacttac attaattgcg ttgcgctcac tgcccgcttt ccagtcggga
     3901 aacctgtcgt gccagctgca ttaatgaatc ggccaacgcg cggggagagg cggtttgcgt
     3961 attgggcgcc agggtggttt ttcttttcac cagtgagacg ggcaacagct gattgccctt
     4021 caccgcctgg ccctgagaga gttgcagcaa gcggtccacg ctggtttgcc ccagcaggcg
     4081 aaaatcctgt ttgatggtgg ttaacggcgg gatataacat gagctgtctt cggtatcgtc
     4141 gtatcccact accgagatgt ccgcaccaac gcgcagcccg gactcggtaa tggcgcgcat
     4201 tgcgcccagc gccatctgat cgttggcaac cagcatcgca gtgggaacga tgccctcatt
     4261 cagcatttgc atggtttgtt gaaaaccgga catggcactc cagtcgcctt cccgttccgc
     4321 tatcggctga atttgattgc gagtgagata tttatgccag ccagccagac gcagacgcgc
     4381 cgagacagaa cttaatgggc ccgctaacag cgcgatttgc tggtgaccca atgcgaccag
     4441 atgctccacg cccagtcgcg taccgtcttc atgggagaaa ataatactgt tgatgggtgt
     4501 ctggtcagag acatcaagaa ataacgccgg aacattagtg caggcagctt ccacagcaat
     4561 ggcatcctgg tcatccagcg gatagttaat gatcagccca ctgacgcgtt gcgcgagaag
     4621 attgtgcacc gccgctttac aggcttcgac gccgcttcgt tctaccatcg acaccaccac
     4681 gctggcaccc agttgatcgg cgcgagattt aatcgccgcg acaatttgcg acggcgcgtg
     4741 cagggccaga ctggaggtgg caacgccaat cagcaacgac tgtttgcccg ccagttgttg
     4801 tgccacgcgg ttgggaatgt aattcagctc cgccatcgcc gcttccactt tttcccgcgt
     4861 tttcgcagaa acgtggctgg cctggttcac cacgcgggaa acggtctgat aagagacacc
     4921 ggcatactct gcgacatcgt ataacgttac tggtttcaca ttcaccaccc tgaattgact
     4981 ctcttccggg cgctatcatg ccataccgcg aaaggttttg cgccattcga tggtgtccgg
     5041 gatctcgacg ctctccctt
//
