# Supplementary material for: Genetically encoded RNA strand exchange circuits for programmable protein expression and computation in cells
Source: bioRxiv preprint, doi:10.1101/2025.09.24.678369, version 1 (2025-09-24)
Supplement: Plasmid GenBank files [file 678369_file04.zip › Supplementary File 2/pET - (IN_6) Iu1d s4u d20 Thyb10.gb]

LOCUS       pET_-_(IN_6)_I{u1d}_[s4 5175 bp ds-DNA     circular     21-SEP-2025
DEFINITION  .
KEYWORDS    "accession:addgene_vdb_2659"
COMMENT     Imported from database: AddGene Entry: pETDuet-1 URL:
            https://www.addgene.org/browse/sequence/2659/giraffe-analyze_vdb/
            GENERAL Analyze: Sequence Bacterial Resistance: Ampicillin Catalog
            Number: 71146 Cloning Method: Unknown Constitutive: Unspecified
            Notes: pETDuet-1 is designed for the coexpression of two target
            genes. pETDuet-1 carries the pBR322-derived ColE1 replicon, lacI
            gene and ampicillin resistance gene. Plasmid Type: Bacterial
            Expression, coexpression Promotor: T7 Size: 5420 Source/Vendor: EMD
            Biosciences Stable: Unspecified Viral/Non-Viral: Nonviral
FEATURES             Location/Qualifiers
     gene            complement(1..252)
                     /label="tet (887 - 636)"
                     /ApEinfo_revcolor="#d59687"
                     /ApEinfo_fwdcolor="#d59687"
     primer          184..203
                     /label="pBRrevBam_primer"
                     /ApEinfo_revcolor="#84b0dc"
                     /ApEinfo_fwdcolor="#84b0dc"
     primer          205..222
                     /label="pET_seq_fwd"
                     /note="sequence: gccagcaaccgcacctgt"
                     /ApEinfo_revcolor="#b1ff67"
                     /ApEinfo_fwdcolor="#b1ff67"
     primer          complement(254..304)
                     /label="pET_BB_rev_ga4"
                     /note="sequence: GACAGTTAGCCCAGAGCAGCGTTAGACTTCatcgatctcgatcctctacgc"
                     /ApEinfo_revcolor="#b4abac"
                     /ApEinfo_fwdcolor="#b4abac"
     misc_feature    318..334
                     /label="T7 promoter"
                     /ApEinfo_revcolor="#85dae9"
                     /ApEinfo_fwdcolor="#85dae9"
     misc_feature    335..350
                     /label="hp5"
                     /ApEinfo_revcolor="#d6b295"
                     /ApEinfo_fwdcolor="#d6b295"
     misc_feature    351..370
                     /label="d20"
                     /ApEinfo_revcolor="#b7e6d7"
                     /ApEinfo_fwdcolor="#b7e6d7"
     misc_feature    371..380
                     /label=1
                     /ApEinfo_revcolor="#ff9ccd"
                     /ApEinfo_fwdcolor="#ff9ccd"
     misc_feature    381..386
                     /label="u"
                     /ApEinfo_revcolor="#c6c9d1"
                     /ApEinfo_fwdcolor="#c6c9d1"
     misc_feature    387..390
                     /label="4u"
                     /ApEinfo_revcolor="#b1ff67"
                     /ApEinfo_fwdcolor="#b1ff67"
     misc_feature    391..475
                     /label="Thyb10"
                     /ApEinfo_revcolor="#c6c9d1"
                     /ApEinfo_fwdcolor="#c6c9d1"
     misc_feature    476..531
                     /label="riboJn"
                     /ApEinfo_revcolor="#b7e6d7"
                     /ApEinfo_fwdcolor="#b7e6d7"
     primer          572..599
                     /label="pET_BB_ds_fwd"
                     /note="sequence: ctgaaaggaggaactatatccggattgg"
                     /ApEinfo_revcolor="#b1ff67"
                     /ApEinfo_fwdcolor="#b1ff67"
     primer          complement(601..620)
                     /label="pET_seq_rev"
                     /note="sequence: ctacagggcgcgtcccattc"
                     /ApEinfo_revcolor="#ff9ccd"
                     /ApEinfo_fwdcolor="#ff9ccd"
     gene            complement(1178..2038)
                     /label="Ampicillin"
                     /ApEinfo_revcolor="#f58a5e"
                     /ApEinfo_fwdcolor="#f58a5e"
     primer          complement(1181..1209)
                     /label="pET_ampR_rev"
                     /note="sequence: agataggtgcctcactgattaagcattgg"
                     /ApEinfo_revcolor="#d6b295"
                     /ApEinfo_fwdcolor="#d6b295"
     promoter        complement(2081..2109)
                     /label="AmpR_promoter"
                     /ApEinfo_revcolor="#84b0dc"
                     /ApEinfo_fwdcolor="#84b0dc"
     origin          2196..2815
                     /label="pBR322_origin"
                     /ApEinfo_revcolor="#75c6a9"
                     /ApEinfo_fwdcolor="#75c6a9"
     primer          3214..3236
                     /label="pGEX_3_primer"
                     /ApEinfo_revcolor="#ff9ccd"
                     /ApEinfo_fwdcolor="#ff9ccd"
     feature         complement(3230..3421)
                     /label="ROP"
                     /ApEinfo_revcolor="#c7b0e3"
                     /ApEinfo_fwdcolor="#c7b0e3"
     regulatory      complement(3993..5084)
                     /label="lacI"
                     /ApEinfo_revcolor="#c6c9d1"
                     /ApEinfo_fwdcolor="#c6c9d1"
ORIGIN
        1 atgcgactcc tgcattagga agcagcccag tagtaggttg aggccgttga gcaccgccgc
       61 cgcaaggaat ggtgcatgca aggagatggc gcccaacagt cccccggcca cggggcctgc
      121 caccataccc acgccgaaac aagcgctcat gagcccgaag tggcgagccc gatcttcccc
      181 atcggtgatg tcggcgatat aggcgccagc aaccgcacct gtggcgccgg tgatgccggc
      241 cacgatgcgt ccggcgtaga ggatcgagat cgatCATTAC TCGCATCCAT TCTCAGGCTG
      301 TCTCGTCTCG TCTCTTCTAA TACGACTCAC TATAGGGAGA TTCGTCTCCC AAATACTTAA
      361 TACAAAATAA TCACTTCACA ACATCATACT ataatcAGAT AACAGATACt tcgGtatctg
      421 ttatctgttT TTTTTcAACA GATAGCCGCG ttcgCGCGGC tatctgttTT TTTTtAGCTG
      481 TCACCGGATG TGCTTTCCGG TCTGATGAGT CCGTGAGGAC GAAACAGCCT CCCAGGATAC
      541 ATAGATTACC ACAACTCCGA GCCCTTCCAC Cctgaaagga ggaactatat ccggattggc
      601 gaatgggnnn nnnnnnnnnn nnnnnnnnnn nnnnnnnnnn nnnnnnnnnn nnnnnnnnnn
      661 nnnnnnnnnn nnnnnnnnnn nnnnnnnnnn nnnnnnnnnn nnnnnnnnnn nnnnnnnnnn
      721 nnnnnnnnnn ncnnnnnnnn nnnnnnnnnn nnnnnnnnnn nnnnnnnnnn nnnnnnnnnn
      781 nnnnnnnnnn nnnnnnnnnn nnnnnnnnnn nnnnnnnnnn nnnannnnnn nnnnnnnnnn
      841 nnnnnnnnnn nnnnnnnnnn nnnnnnnnnn nnncctttga cgttggagtc cacgttcttt
      901 aatagtggac tcttgttcca aactggaaca acactcaacc ctatctcggt ctattctttt
      961 gatttataag ggattttgcc gatttcggcc tattggttaa aaaatgagct gatttaacaa
     1021 aaatttaacg cgaattttaa caaaatatta acgtttacaa tttctggcgg cacgatggca
     1081 tgagattatc aaaaaggatc ttcacctaga tccttttaaa ttaaaaatga agttttaaat
     1141 caatctaaag tatatatgag taaacttggt ctgacagtta ccaatgctta atcagtgagg
     1201 cacctatctc agcgatctgt ctatttcgtt catccatagt tgcctgactc cccgtcgtgt
     1261 agataactac gatacgggag ggcttaccat ctggccccag tgctgcaatg ataccgcgag
     1321 acccacgctc accggctcca gatttatcag caataaacca gccagccgga agggccgagc
     1381 gcagaagtgg tcctgcaact ttatccgcct ccatccagtc tattaattgt tgccgggaag
     1441 ctagagtaag tagttcgcca gttaatagtt tgcgcaacgt tgttgccatt gctacaggca
     1501 tcgtggtgtc acgctcgtcg tttggtatgg cttcattcag ctccggttcc caacgatcaa
     1561 ggcgagttac atgatccccc atgttgtgca aaaaagcggt tagctccttc ggtcctccga
     1621 tcgttgtcag aagtaagttg gccgcagtgt tatcactcat ggttatggca gcactgcata
     1681 attctcttac tgtcatgcca tccgtaagat gcttttctgt gactggtgag tactcaacca
     1741 agtcattctg agaatagtgt atgcggcgac cgagttgctc ttgcccggcg tcaatacggg
     1801 ataataccgc gccacatagc agaactttaa aagtgctcat cattggaaaa cgttcttcgg
     1861 ggcgaaaact ctcaaggatc ttaccgctgt tgagatccag ttcgatgtaa cccactcgtg
     1921 cacccaactg atcttcagca tcttttactt tcaccagcgt ttctgggtga gcaaaaacag
     1981 gaaggcaaaa tgccgcaaaa aagggaataa gggcgacacg gaaatgttga atactcatac
     2041 tcttcctttt tcaatcatga ttgaagcatt tatcagggtt attgtctcat gagcggatac
     2101 atatttgaat gtatttagaa aaataaacaa ataggtcatg accaaaatcc cttaacgtga
     2161 gttttcgttc cactgagcgt cagaccccgt agaaaagatc aaaggatctt cttgagatcc
     2221 tttttttctg cgcgtaatct gctgcttgca aacaaaaaaa ccaccgctac cagcggtggt
     2281 ttgtttgccg gatcaagagc taccaactct ttttccgaag gtaactggct tcagcagagc
     2341 gcagatacca aatactgtcc ttctagtgta gccgtagtta ggccaccact tcaagaactc
     2401 tgtagcaccg cctacatacc tcgctctgct aatcctgtta ccagtggctg ctgccagtgg
     2461 cgataagtcg tgtcttaccg ggttggactc aagacgatag ttaccggata aggcgcagcg
     2521 gtcgggctga acggggggtt cgtgcacaca gcccagcttg gagcgaacga cctacaccga
     2581 actgagatac ctacagcgtg agctatgaga aagcgccacg cttcccgaag ggagaaaggc
     2641 ggacaggtat ccggtaagcg gcagggtcgg aacaggagag cgcacgaggg agcttccagg
     2701 gggaaacgcc tggtatcttt atagtcctgt cgggtttcgc cacctctgac ttgagcgtcg
     2761 atttttgtga tgctcgtcag gggggcggag cctatggaaa aacgccagca acgcggcctt
     2821 tttacggttc ctggcctttt gctggccttt tgctcacatg ttctttcctg cgttatcccc
     2881 tgattctgtg gataaccgta ttaccgcctt tgagtgagct gataccgctc gccgcagccg
     2941 aacgaccgag cgcagcgagt cagtgagcga ggaagcggaa gagcgcctga tgcggtattt
     3001 tctccttacg catctgtgcg gtatttcaca ccgcatatat ggtgcactct cagtacaatc
     3061 tgctctgatg ccgcatagtt aagccagtat acactccgct atcgctacgt gactgggtca
     3121 tggctgcgcc ccgacacccg ccaacacccg ctgacgcgcc ctgacgggct tgtctgctcc
     3181 cggcatccgc ttacagacaa gctgtgaccg tctccgggag ctgcatgtgt cagaggtttt
     3241 caccgtcatc accgaaacgc gcgaggcagc tgcggtaaag ctcatcagcg tggtcgtgaa
     3301 gcgattcaca gatgtctgcc tgttcatccg cgtccagctc gttgagtttc tccagaagcg
     3361 ttaatgtctg gcttctgata aagcgggcca tgttaagggc ggttttttcc tgtttggtca
     3421 ctgatgcctc cgtgtaaggg ggatttctgt tcatgggggt aatgataccg atgaaacgag
     3481 agaggatgct cacgatacgg gttactgatg atgaacatgc ccggttactg gaacgttgtg
     3541 agggtaaaca actggcggta tggatgcggc gggaccagag aaaaatcact cagggtcaat
     3601 gccagcgctt cgttaataca gatgtaggtg ttccacaggg tagccagcag catcctgcga
     3661 tgcagatccg gaacataatg gtgcagggcg ctgacttccg cgtttccaga ctttacgaaa
     3721 cacggaaacc gaagaccatt catgttgttg ctcaggtcgc agacgttttg cagcagcagt
     3781 cgcttcacgt tcgctcgcgt atcggtgatt cattctgcta accagtaagg caaccccgcc
     3841 agcctagccg ggtcctcaac gacaggagca cgatcatgct agtcatgccc cgcgcccacc
     3901 ggaaggagct gactgggttg aaggctctca agggcatcgg tcgagatccc ggtgcctaat
     3961 gagtgagcta acttacatta attgcgttgc gctcactgcc cgctttccag tcgggaaacc
     4021 tgtcgtgcca gctgcattaa tgaatcggcc aacgcgcggg gagaggcggt ttgcgtattg
     4081 ggcgccaggg tggtttttct tttcaccagt gagacgggca acagctgatt gcccttcacc
     4141 gcctggccct gagagagttg cagcaagcgg tccacgctgg tttgccccag caggcgaaaa
     4201 tcctgtttga tggtggttaa cggcgggata taacatgagc tgtcttcggt atcgtcgtat
     4261 cccactaccg agatgtccgc accaacgcgc agcccggact cggtaatggc gcgcattgcg
     4321 cccagcgcca tctgatcgtt ggcaaccagc atcgcagtgg gaacgatgcc ctcattcagc
     4381 atttgcatgg tttgttgaaa accggacatg gcactccagt cgccttcccg ttccgctatc
     4441 ggctgaattt gattgcgagt gagatattta tgccagccag ccagacgcag acgcgccgag
     4501 acagaactta atgggcccgc taacagcgcg atttgctggt gacccaatgc gaccagatgc
     4561 tccacgccca gtcgcgtacc gtcttcatgg gagaaaataa tactgttgat gggtgtctgg
     4621 tcagagacat caagaaataa cgccggaaca ttagtgcagg cagcttccac agcaatggca
     4681 tcctggtcat ccagcggata gttaatgatc agcccactga cgcgttgcgc gagaagattg
     4741 tgcaccgccg ctttacaggc ttcgacgccg cttcgttcta ccatcgacac caccacgctg
     4801 gcacccagtt gatcggcgcg agatttaatc gccgcgacaa tttgcgacgg cgcgtgcagg
     4861 gccagactgg aggtggcaac gccaatcagc aacgactgtt tgcccgccag ttgttgtgcc
     4921 acgcggttgg gaatgtaatt cagctccgcc atcgccgctt ccactttttc ccgcgttttc
     4981 gcagaaacgt ggctggcctg gttcaccacg cgggaaacgg tctgataaga gacaccggca
     5041 tactctgcga catcgtataa cgttactggt ttcacattca ccaccctgaa ttgactctct
     5101 tccgggcgct atcatgccat accgcgaaag gttttgcgcc attcgatggt gtccgggatc
     5161 tcgacgctct ccctt
//
