# Supplementary material for: Genetically encoded RNA strand exchange circuits for programmable protein expression and computation in cells
Source: bioRxiv preprint, doi:10.1101/2025.09.24.678369, version 1 (2025-09-24)
Supplement: Plasmid GenBank files [file 678369_file04.zip › Supplementary File 2/pET - (IN_7 T7t) Iu1d s6u d20 T7t.gb]

LOCUS       pET_-_(IN_7_T7t)_I{u1d} 5031 bp ds-DNA     circular     21-SEP-2025
DEFINITION  .
KEYWORDS    "accession:addgene_vdb_2659"
COMMENT     Imported from database: AddGene Entry: pETDuet-1 URL:
            https://www.addgene.org/browse/sequence/2659/giraffe-analyze_vdb/
            GENERAL Analyze: Sequence Bacterial Resistance: Ampicillin Catalog
            Number: 71146 Cloning Method: Unknown Constitutive: Unspecified
            Notes: pETDuet-1 is designed for the coexpression of two target
            genes. pETDuet-1 carries the pBR322-derived ColE1 replicon, lacI
            gene and ampicillin resistance gene. Plasmid Type: Bacterial
            Expression, coexpression Promotor: T7 Size: 5420 Source/Vendor: EMD
            Biosciences Stable: Unspecified Viral/Non-Viral: Nonviral
FEATURES             Location/Qualifiers
     gene            complement(1..252)
                     /label="tet (887 - 636)"
                     /ApEinfo_revcolor="#d59687"
                     /ApEinfo_fwdcolor="#d59687"
     primer          184..203
                     /label="pBRrevBam_primer"
                     /ApEinfo_revcolor="#84b0dc"
                     /ApEinfo_fwdcolor="#84b0dc"
     primer          205..222
                     /label="pET_seq_fwd"
                     /note="sequence: gccagcaaccgcacctgt"
                     /ApEinfo_revcolor="#b1ff67"
                     /ApEinfo_fwdcolor="#b1ff67"
     primer          complement(254..304)
                     /label="pET_BB_rev_ga4"
                     /note="sequence: GACAGTTAGCCCAGAGCAGCGTTAGACTTCatcgatctcgatcctctacgc"
                     /ApEinfo_revcolor="#b4abac"
                     /ApEinfo_fwdcolor="#b4abac"
     misc_feature    308..324
                     /label="T7 promoter"
                     /ApEinfo_revcolor="#d6b295"
                     /ApEinfo_fwdcolor="#d6b295"
     misc_feature    383..427
                     /label="T7 terminator"
                     /ApEinfo_revcolor="#b4abac"
                     /ApEinfo_fwdcolor="#b4abac"
     primer          428..455
                     /label="pET_BB_ds_fwd"
                     /note="sequence: ctgaaaggaggaactatatccggattgg"
                     /ApEinfo_revcolor="#b1ff67"
                     /ApEinfo_fwdcolor="#b1ff67"
     primer          complement(457..476)
                     /label="pET_seq_rev"
                     /note="sequence: ctacagggcgcgtcccattc"
                     /ApEinfo_revcolor="#ff9ccd"
                     /ApEinfo_fwdcolor="#ff9ccd"
     gene            complement(1034..1894)
                     /label="Ampicillin"
                     /ApEinfo_revcolor="#f58a5e"
                     /ApEinfo_fwdcolor="#f58a5e"
     primer          complement(1037..1065)
                     /label="pET_ampR_rev"
                     /note="sequence: agataggtgcctcactgattaagcattgg"
                     /ApEinfo_revcolor="#d6b295"
                     /ApEinfo_fwdcolor="#d6b295"
     promoter        complement(1937..1965)
                     /label="AmpR_promoter"
                     /ApEinfo_revcolor="#84b0dc"
                     /ApEinfo_fwdcolor="#84b0dc"
     origin          2052..2671
                     /label="pBR322_origin"
                     /ApEinfo_revcolor="#75c6a9"
                     /ApEinfo_fwdcolor="#75c6a9"
     primer          3070..3092
                     /label="pGEX_3_primer"
                     /ApEinfo_revcolor="#ff9ccd"
                     /ApEinfo_fwdcolor="#ff9ccd"
     feature         complement(3086..3277)
                     /label="ROP"
                     /ApEinfo_revcolor="#c7b0e3"
                     /ApEinfo_fwdcolor="#c7b0e3"
     regulatory      complement(3849..4940)
                     /label="lacI"
                     /ApEinfo_revcolor="#c6c9d1"
                     /ApEinfo_fwdcolor="#c6c9d1"
ORIGIN
        1 atgcgactcc tgcattagga agcagcccag tagtaggttg aggccgttga gcaccgccgc
       61 cgcaaggaat ggtgcatgca aggagatggc gcccaacagt cccccggcca cggggcctgc
      121 caccataccc acgccgaaac aagcgctcat gagcccgaag tggcgagccc gatcttcccc
      181 atcggtgatg tcggcgatat aggcgccagc aaccgcacct gtggcgccgg tgatgccggc
      241 cacgatgcgt ccggcgtaga ggatcgagat cgatgaagtc taacgctgct ctgggctaac
      301 tgtcTTCTAA TACGACTCAC TATAGGGAGA TTCGTCTCCC AAATACTTAA TACAAAATAA
      361 TCACTTCACA ACATCATACT CTTTATAACC CCTTGGGGCC TCTAAACGGG TCTTGAGGGG
      421 TTTTTTGctg aaaggaggaa ctatatccgg attggcgaat gggnnnnnnn nnnnnnnnnn
      481 nnnnnnnnnn nnnnnnnnnn nnnnnnnnnn nnnnnnnnnn nnnnnnnnnn nnnnnnnnnn
      541 nnnnnnnnnn nnnnnnnnnn nnnnnnnnnn nnnnnnnnnn nnnnnnncnn nnnnnnnnnn
      601 nnnnnnnnnn nnnnnnnnnn nnnnnnnnnn nnnnnnnnnn nnnnnnnnnn nnnnnnnnnn
      661 nnnnnnnnnn nnnnnnnnna nnnnnnnnnn nnnnnnnnnn nnnnnnnnnn nnnnnnnnnn
      721 nnnnnnnnnc ctttgacgtt ggagtccacg ttctttaata gtggactctt gttccaaact
      781 ggaacaacac tcaaccctat ctcggtctat tcttttgatt tataagggat tttgccgatt
      841 tcggcctatt ggttaaaaaa tgagctgatt taacaaaaat ttaacgcgaa ttttaacaaa
      901 atattaacgt ttacaatttc tggcggcacg atggcatgag attatcaaaa aggatcttca
      961 cctagatcct tttaaattaa aaatgaagtt ttaaatcaat ctaaagtata tatgagtaaa
     1021 cttggtctga cagttaccaa tgcttaatca gtgaggcacc tatctcagcg atctgtctat
     1081 ttcgttcatc catagttgcc tgactccccg tcgtgtagat aactacgata cgggagggct
     1141 taccatctgg ccccagtgct gcaatgatac cgcgagaccc acgctcaccg gctccagatt
     1201 tatcagcaat aaaccagcca gccggaaggg ccgagcgcag aagtggtcct gcaactttat
     1261 ccgcctccat ccagtctatt aattgttgcc gggaagctag agtaagtagt tcgccagtta
     1321 atagtttgcg caacgttgtt gccattgcta caggcatcgt ggtgtcacgc tcgtcgtttg
     1381 gtatggcttc attcagctcc ggttcccaac gatcaaggcg agttacatga tcccccatgt
     1441 tgtgcaaaaa agcggttagc tccttcggtc ctccgatcgt tgtcagaagt aagttggccg
     1501 cagtgttatc actcatggtt atggcagcac tgcataattc tcttactgtc atgccatccg
     1561 taagatgctt ttctgtgact ggtgagtact caaccaagtc attctgagaa tagtgtatgc
     1621 ggcgaccgag ttgctcttgc ccggcgtcaa tacgggataa taccgcgcca catagcagaa
     1681 ctttaaaagt gctcatcatt ggaaaacgtt cttcggggcg aaaactctca aggatcttac
     1741 cgctgttgag atccagttcg atgtaaccca ctcgtgcacc caactgatct tcagcatctt
     1801 ttactttcac cagcgtttct gggtgagcaa aaacaggaag gcaaaatgcc gcaaaaaagg
     1861 gaataagggc gacacggaaa tgttgaatac tcatactctt cctttttcaa tcatgattga
     1921 agcatttatc agggttattg tctcatgagc ggatacatat ttgaatgtat ttagaaaaat
     1981 aaacaaatag gtcatgacca aaatccctta acgtgagttt tcgttccact gagcgtcaga
     2041 ccccgtagaa aagatcaaag gatcttcttg agatcctttt tttctgcgcg taatctgctg
     2101 cttgcaaaca aaaaaaccac cgctaccagc ggtggtttgt ttgccggatc aagagctacc
     2161 aactcttttt ccgaaggtaa ctggcttcag cagagcgcag ataccaaata ctgtccttct
     2221 agtgtagccg tagttaggcc accacttcaa gaactctgta gcaccgccta catacctcgc
     2281 tctgctaatc ctgttaccag tggctgctgc cagtggcgat aagtcgtgtc ttaccgggtt
     2341 ggactcaaga cgatagttac cggataaggc gcagcggtcg ggctgaacgg ggggttcgtg
     2401 cacacagccc agcttggagc gaacgaccta caccgaactg agatacctac agcgtgagct
     2461 atgagaaagc gccacgcttc ccgaagggag aaaggcggac aggtatccgg taagcggcag
     2521 ggtcggaaca ggagagcgca cgagggagct tccaggggga aacgcctggt atctttatag
     2581 tcctgtcggg tttcgccacc tctgacttga gcgtcgattt ttgtgatgct cgtcaggggg
     2641 gcggagccta tggaaaaacg ccagcaacgc ggccttttta cggttcctgg ccttttgctg
     2701 gccttttgct cacatgttct ttcctgcgtt atcccctgat tctgtggata accgtattac
     2761 cgcctttgag tgagctgata ccgctcgccg cagccgaacg accgagcgca gcgagtcagt
     2821 gagcgaggaa gcggaagagc gcctgatgcg gtattttctc cttacgcatc tgtgcggtat
     2881 ttcacaccgc atatatggtg cactctcagt acaatctgct ctgatgccgc atagttaagc
     2941 cagtatacac tccgctatcg ctacgtgact gggtcatggc tgcgccccga cacccgccaa
     3001 cacccgctga cgcgccctga cgggcttgtc tgctcccggc atccgcttac agacaagctg
     3061 tgaccgtctc cgggagctgc atgtgtcaga ggttttcacc gtcatcaccg aaacgcgcga
     3121 ggcagctgcg gtaaagctca tcagcgtggt cgtgaagcga ttcacagatg tctgcctgtt
     3181 catccgcgtc cagctcgttg agtttctcca gaagcgttaa tgtctggctt ctgataaagc
     3241 gggccatgtt aagggcggtt ttttcctgtt tggtcactga tgcctccgtg taagggggat
     3301 ttctgttcat gggggtaatg ataccgatga aacgagagag gatgctcacg atacgggtta
     3361 ctgatgatga acatgcccgg ttactggaac gttgtgaggg taaacaactg gcggtatgga
     3421 tgcggcggga ccagagaaaa atcactcagg gtcaatgcca gcgcttcgtt aatacagatg
     3481 taggtgttcc acagggtagc cagcagcatc ctgcgatgca gatccggaac ataatggtgc
     3541 agggcgctga cttccgcgtt tccagacttt acgaaacacg gaaaccgaag accattcatg
     3601 ttgttgctca ggtcgcagac gttttgcagc agcagtcgct tcacgttcgc tcgcgtatcg
     3661 gtgattcatt ctgctaacca gtaaggcaac cccgccagcc tagccgggtc ctcaacgaca
     3721 ggagcacgat catgctagtc atgccccgcg cccaccggaa ggagctgact gggttgaagg
     3781 ctctcaaggg catcggtcga gatcccggtg cctaatgagt gagctaactt acattaattg
     3841 cgttgcgctc actgcccgct ttccagtcgg gaaacctgtc gtgccagctg cattaatgaa
     3901 tcggccaacg cgcggggaga ggcggtttgc gtattgggcg ccagggtggt ttttcttttc
     3961 accagtgaga cgggcaacag ctgattgccc ttcaccgcct ggccctgaga gagttgcagc
     4021 aagcggtcca cgctggtttg ccccagcagg cgaaaatcct gtttgatggt ggttaacggc
     4081 gggatataac atgagctgtc ttcggtatcg tcgtatccca ctaccgagat gtccgcacca
     4141 acgcgcagcc cggactcggt aatggcgcgc attgcgccca gcgccatctg atcgttggca
     4201 accagcatcg cagtgggaac gatgccctca ttcagcattt gcatggtttg ttgaaaaccg
     4261 gacatggcac tccagtcgcc ttcccgttcc gctatcggct gaatttgatt gcgagtgaga
     4321 tatttatgcc agccagccag acgcagacgc gccgagacag aacttaatgg gcccgctaac
     4381 agcgcgattt gctggtgacc caatgcgacc agatgctcca cgcccagtcg cgtaccgtct
     4441 tcatgggaga aaataatact gttgatgggt gtctggtcag agacatcaag aaataacgcc
     4501 ggaacattag tgcaggcagc ttccacagca atggcatcct ggtcatccag cggatagtta
     4561 atgatcagcc cactgacgcg ttgcgcgaga agattgtgca ccgccgcttt acaggcttcg
     4621 acgccgcttc gttctaccat cgacaccacc acgctggcac ccagttgatc ggcgcgagat
     4681 ttaatcgccg cgacaatttg cgacggcgcg tgcagggcca gactggaggt ggcaacgcca
     4741 atcagcaacg actgtttgcc cgccagttgt tgtgccacgc ggttgggaat gtaattcagc
     4801 tccgccatcg ccgcttccac tttttcccgc gttttcgcag aaacgtggct ggcctggttc
     4861 accacgcggg aaacggtctg ataagagaca ccggcatact ctgcgacatc gtataacgtt
     4921 actggtttca cattcaccac cctgaattga ctctcttccg ggcgctatca tgccataccg
     4981 cgaaaggttt tgcgccattc gatggtgtcc gggatctcga cgctctccct t
//
