# Supplementary material for: Genetically encoded RNA strand exchange circuits for programmable protein expression and computation in cells
Source: bioRxiv preprint, doi:10.1101/2025.09.24.678369, version 1 (2025-09-24)
Supplement: Plasmid GenBank files [file 678369_file04.zip › Supplementary File 2/pET - (IN_8 T7t) Iu1d e2 d20 T7t.gb]

LOCUS       pET_-_(IN_8_T7t)_I{u1d} 5027 bp ds-DNA     circular     21-SEP-2025
DEFINITION  .
KEYWORDS    "accession:addgene_vdb_2659"
COMMENT     Imported from database: AddGene Entry: pETDuet-1 URL:
            https://www.addgene.org/browse/sequence/2659/giraffe-analyze_vdb/
            GENERAL Analyze: Sequence Bacterial Resistance: Ampicillin Catalog
            Number: 71146 Cloning Method: Unknown Constitutive: Unspecified
            Notes: pETDuet-1 is designed for the coexpression of two target
            genes. pETDuet-1 carries the pBR322-derived ColE1 replicon, lacI
            gene and ampicillin resistance gene. Plasmid Type: Bacterial
            Expression, coexpression Promotor: T7 Size: 5420 Source/Vendor: EMD
            Biosciences Stable: Unspecified Viral/Non-Viral: Nonviral
FEATURES             Location/Qualifiers
     gene            complement(1..252)
                     /label="tet (887 - 636)"
                     /ApEinfo_revcolor="#d59687"
                     /ApEinfo_fwdcolor="#d59687"
     primer          184..203
                     /label="pBRrevBam_primer"
                     /ApEinfo_revcolor="#84b0dc"
                     /ApEinfo_fwdcolor="#84b0dc"
     primer          205..222
                     /label="pET_seq_fwd"
                     /note="sequence: gccagcaaccgcacctgt"
                     /ApEinfo_revcolor="#b1ff67"
                     /ApEinfo_fwdcolor="#b1ff67"
     primer          complement(254..304)
                     /label="pET_BB_rev_ga4"
                     /note="sequence: GACAGTTAGCCCAGAGCAGCGTTAGACTTCatcgatctcgatcctctacgc"
                     /ApEinfo_revcolor="#b4abac"
                     /ApEinfo_fwdcolor="#b4abac"
     misc_feature    308..324
                     /label="T7 promoter"
                     /ApEinfo_revcolor="#d6b295"
                     /ApEinfo_fwdcolor="#d6b295"
     misc_feature    379..423
                     /label="T7 terminator"
                     /ApEinfo_revcolor="#b4abac"
                     /ApEinfo_fwdcolor="#b4abac"
     primer          424..451
                     /label="pET_BB_ds_fwd"
                     /note="sequence: ctgaaaggaggaactatatccggattgg"
                     /ApEinfo_revcolor="#b1ff67"
                     /ApEinfo_fwdcolor="#b1ff67"
     primer          complement(453..472)
                     /label="pET_seq_rev"
                     /note="sequence: ctacagggcgcgtcccattc"
                     /ApEinfo_revcolor="#ff9ccd"
                     /ApEinfo_fwdcolor="#ff9ccd"
     gene            complement(1030..1890)
                     /label="Ampicillin"
                     /ApEinfo_revcolor="#f58a5e"
                     /ApEinfo_fwdcolor="#f58a5e"
     primer          complement(1033..1061)
                     /label="pET_ampR_rev"
                     /note="sequence: agataggtgcctcactgattaagcattgg"
                     /ApEinfo_revcolor="#d6b295"
                     /ApEinfo_fwdcolor="#d6b295"
     promoter        complement(1933..1961)
                     /label="AmpR_promoter"
                     /ApEinfo_revcolor="#84b0dc"
                     /ApEinfo_fwdcolor="#84b0dc"
     origin          2048..2667
                     /label="pBR322_origin"
                     /ApEinfo_revcolor="#75c6a9"
                     /ApEinfo_fwdcolor="#75c6a9"
     primer          3066..3088
                     /label="pGEX_3_primer"
                     /ApEinfo_revcolor="#ff9ccd"
                     /ApEinfo_fwdcolor="#ff9ccd"
     feature         complement(3082..3273)
                     /label="ROP"
                     /ApEinfo_revcolor="#c7b0e3"
                     /ApEinfo_fwdcolor="#c7b0e3"
     regulatory      complement(3845..4936)
                     /label="lacI"
                     /ApEinfo_revcolor="#c6c9d1"
                     /ApEinfo_fwdcolor="#c6c9d1"
ORIGIN
        1 atgcgactcc tgcattagga agcagcccag tagtaggttg aggccgttga gcaccgccgc
       61 cgcaaggaat ggtgcatgca aggagatggc gcccaacagt cccccggcca cggggcctgc
      121 caccataccc acgccgaaac aagcgctcat gagcccgaag tggcgagccc gatcttcccc
      181 atcggtgatg tcggcgatat aggcgccagc aaccgcacct gtggcgccgg tgatgccggc
      241 cacgatgcgt ccggcgtaga ggatcgagat cgatgaagtc taacgctgct ctgggctaac
      301 tgtcTTCTAA TACGACTCAC TATAGGGAGA TTCGTCTCCC AAATACTTAA TACAAAATAA
      361 TTTCACTTCA CAACATCAAT ATAACCCCTT GGGGCCTCTA AACGGGTCTT GAGGGGTTTT
      421 TTGctgaaag gaggaactat atccggattg gcgaatgggn nnnnnnnnnn nnnnnnnnnn
      481 nnnnnnnnnn nnnnnnnnnn nnnnnnnnnn nnnnnnnnnn nnnnnnnnnn nnnnnnnnnn
      541 nnnnnnnnnn nnnnnnnnnn nnnnnnnnnn nnnnnnnnnn nnncnnnnnn nnnnnnnnnn
      601 nnnnnnnnnn nnnnnnnnnn nnnnnnnnnn nnnnnnnnnn nnnnnnnnnn nnnnnnnnnn
      661 nnnnnnnnnn nnnnnannnn nnnnnnnnnn nnnnnnnnnn nnnnnnnnnn nnnnnnnnnn
      721 nnnnnccttt gacgttggag tccacgttct ttaatagtgg actcttgttc caaactggaa
      781 caacactcaa ccctatctcg gtctattctt ttgatttata agggattttg ccgatttcgg
      841 cctattggtt aaaaaatgag ctgatttaac aaaaatttaa cgcgaatttt aacaaaatat
      901 taacgtttac aatttctggc ggcacgatgg catgagatta tcaaaaagga tcttcaccta
      961 gatcctttta aattaaaaat gaagttttaa atcaatctaa agtatatatg agtaaacttg
     1021 gtctgacagt taccaatgct taatcagtga ggcacctatc tcagcgatct gtctatttcg
     1081 ttcatccata gttgcctgac tccccgtcgt gtagataact acgatacggg agggcttacc
     1141 atctggcccc agtgctgcaa tgataccgcg agacccacgc tcaccggctc cagatttatc
     1201 agcaataaac cagccagccg gaagggccga gcgcagaagt ggtcctgcaa ctttatccgc
     1261 ctccatccag tctattaatt gttgccggga agctagagta agtagttcgc cagttaatag
     1321 tttgcgcaac gttgttgcca ttgctacagg catcgtggtg tcacgctcgt cgtttggtat
     1381 ggcttcattc agctccggtt cccaacgatc aaggcgagtt acatgatccc ccatgttgtg
     1441 caaaaaagcg gttagctcct tcggtcctcc gatcgttgtc agaagtaagt tggccgcagt
     1501 gttatcactc atggttatgg cagcactgca taattctctt actgtcatgc catccgtaag
     1561 atgcttttct gtgactggtg agtactcaac caagtcattc tgagaatagt gtatgcggcg
     1621 accgagttgc tcttgcccgg cgtcaatacg ggataatacc gcgccacata gcagaacttt
     1681 aaaagtgctc atcattggaa aacgttcttc ggggcgaaaa ctctcaagga tcttaccgct
     1741 gttgagatcc agttcgatgt aacccactcg tgcacccaac tgatcttcag catcttttac
     1801 tttcaccagc gtttctgggt gagcaaaaac aggaaggcaa aatgccgcaa aaaagggaat
     1861 aagggcgaca cggaaatgtt gaatactcat actcttcctt tttcaatcat gattgaagca
     1921 tttatcaggg ttattgtctc atgagcggat acatatttga atgtatttag aaaaataaac
     1981 aaataggtca tgaccaaaat cccttaacgt gagttttcgt tccactgagc gtcagacccc
     2041 gtagaaaaga tcaaaggatc ttcttgagat cctttttttc tgcgcgtaat ctgctgcttg
     2101 caaacaaaaa aaccaccgct accagcggtg gtttgtttgc cggatcaaga gctaccaact
     2161 ctttttccga aggtaactgg cttcagcaga gcgcagatac caaatactgt ccttctagtg
     2221 tagccgtagt taggccacca cttcaagaac tctgtagcac cgcctacata cctcgctctg
     2281 ctaatcctgt taccagtggc tgctgccagt ggcgataagt cgtgtcttac cgggttggac
     2341 tcaagacgat agttaccgga taaggcgcag cggtcgggct gaacgggggg ttcgtgcaca
     2401 cagcccagct tggagcgaac gacctacacc gaactgagat acctacagcg tgagctatga
     2461 gaaagcgcca cgcttcccga agggagaaag gcggacaggt atccggtaag cggcagggtc
     2521 ggaacaggag agcgcacgag ggagcttcca gggggaaacg cctggtatct ttatagtcct
     2581 gtcgggtttc gccacctctg acttgagcgt cgatttttgt gatgctcgtc aggggggcgg
     2641 agcctatgga aaaacgccag caacgcggcc tttttacggt tcctggcctt ttgctggcct
     2701 tttgctcaca tgttctttcc tgcgttatcc cctgattctg tggataaccg tattaccgcc
     2761 tttgagtgag ctgataccgc tcgccgcagc cgaacgaccg agcgcagcga gtcagtgagc
     2821 gaggaagcgg aagagcgcct gatgcggtat tttctcctta cgcatctgtg cggtatttca
     2881 caccgcatat atggtgcact ctcagtacaa tctgctctga tgccgcatag ttaagccagt
     2941 atacactccg ctatcgctac gtgactgggt catggctgcg ccccgacacc cgccaacacc
     3001 cgctgacgcg ccctgacggg cttgtctgct cccggcatcc gcttacagac aagctgtgac
     3061 cgtctccggg agctgcatgt gtcagaggtt ttcaccgtca tcaccgaaac gcgcgaggca
     3121 gctgcggtaa agctcatcag cgtggtcgtg aagcgattca cagatgtctg cctgttcatc
     3181 cgcgtccagc tcgttgagtt tctccagaag cgttaatgtc tggcttctga taaagcgggc
     3241 catgttaagg gcggtttttt cctgtttggt cactgatgcc tccgtgtaag ggggatttct
     3301 gttcatgggg gtaatgatac cgatgaaacg agagaggatg ctcacgatac gggttactga
     3361 tgatgaacat gcccggttac tggaacgttg tgagggtaaa caactggcgg tatggatgcg
     3421 gcgggaccag agaaaaatca ctcagggtca atgccagcgc ttcgttaata cagatgtagg
     3481 tgttccacag ggtagccagc agcatcctgc gatgcagatc cggaacataa tggtgcaggg
     3541 cgctgacttc cgcgtttcca gactttacga aacacggaaa ccgaagacca ttcatgttgt
     3601 tgctcaggtc gcagacgttt tgcagcagca gtcgcttcac gttcgctcgc gtatcggtga
     3661 ttcattctgc taaccagtaa ggcaaccccg ccagcctagc cgggtcctca acgacaggag
     3721 cacgatcatg ctagtcatgc cccgcgccca ccggaaggag ctgactgggt tgaaggctct
     3781 caagggcatc ggtcgagatc ccggtgccta atgagtgagc taacttacat taattgcgtt
     3841 gcgctcactg cccgctttcc agtcgggaaa cctgtcgtgc cagctgcatt aatgaatcgg
     3901 ccaacgcgcg gggagaggcg gtttgcgtat tgggcgccag ggtggttttt cttttcacca
     3961 gtgagacggg caacagctga ttgcccttca ccgcctggcc ctgagagagt tgcagcaagc
     4021 ggtccacgct ggtttgcccc agcaggcgaa aatcctgttt gatggtggtt aacggcggga
     4081 tataacatga gctgtcttcg gtatcgtcgt atcccactac cgagatgtcc gcaccaacgc
     4141 gcagcccgga ctcggtaatg gcgcgcattg cgcccagcgc catctgatcg ttggcaacca
     4201 gcatcgcagt gggaacgatg ccctcattca gcatttgcat ggtttgttga aaaccggaca
     4261 tggcactcca gtcgccttcc cgttccgcta tcggctgaat ttgattgcga gtgagatatt
     4321 tatgccagcc agccagacgc agacgcgccg agacagaact taatgggccc gctaacagcg
     4381 cgatttgctg gtgacccaat gcgaccagat gctccacgcc cagtcgcgta ccgtcttcat
     4441 gggagaaaat aatactgttg atgggtgtct ggtcagagac atcaagaaat aacgccggaa
     4501 cattagtgca ggcagcttcc acagcaatgg catcctggtc atccagcgga tagttaatga
     4561 tcagcccact gacgcgttgc gcgagaagat tgtgcaccgc cgctttacag gcttcgacgc
     4621 cgcttcgttc taccatcgac accaccacgc tggcacccag ttgatcggcg cgagatttaa
     4681 tcgccgcgac aatttgcgac ggcgcgtgca gggccagact ggaggtggca acgccaatca
     4741 gcaacgactg tttgcccgcc agttgttgtg ccacgcggtt gggaatgtaa ttcagctccg
     4801 ccatcgccgc ttccactttt tcccgcgttt tcgcagaaac gtggctggcc tggttcacca
     4861 cgcgggaaac ggtctgataa gagacaccgg catactctgc gacatcgtat aacgttactg
     4921 gtttcacatt caccaccctg aattgactct cttccgggcg ctatcatgcc ataccgcgaa
     4981 aggttttgcg ccattcgatg gtgtccggga tctcgacgct ctccctt
//
