# Supplementary material for: Genetically encoded RNA strand exchange circuits for programmable protein expression and computation in cells
Source: bioRxiv preprint, doi:10.1101/2025.09.24.678369, version 1 (2025-09-24)
Supplement: Plasmid GenBank files [file 678369_file04.zip › Supplementary File 2/pET - (IN_8a) Iu1d e2a d20 Thyb10.gb]

LOCUS       pET_-_(IN_8a)_I{u1d}_[e 5178 bp ds-DNA     circular     21-SEP-2025
DEFINITION  .
KEYWORDS    "accession:addgene_vdb_2659"
COMMENT     Imported from database: AddGene Entry: pETDuet-1 URL:
            https://www.addgene.org/browse/sequence/2659/giraffe-analyze_vdb/
            GENERAL Analyze: Sequence Bacterial Resistance: Ampicillin Catalog
            Number: 71146 Cloning Method: Unknown Constitutive: Unspecified
            Notes: pETDuet-1 is designed for the coexpression of two target
            genes. pETDuet-1 carries the pBR322-derived ColE1 replicon, lacI
            gene and ampicillin resistance gene. Plasmid Type: Bacterial
            Expression, coexpression Promotor: T7 Size: 5420 Source/Vendor: EMD
            Biosciences Stable: Unspecified Viral/Non-Viral: Nonviral
FEATURES             Location/Qualifiers
     gene            complement(1..252)
                     /label="tet (887 - 636)"
                     /ApEinfo_revcolor="#d59687"
                     /ApEinfo_fwdcolor="#d59687"
     primer          184..203
                     /label="pBRrevBam_primer"
                     /ApEinfo_revcolor="#84b0dc"
                     /ApEinfo_fwdcolor="#84b0dc"
     primer          205..222
                     /label="pET_seq_fwd"
                     /note="sequence: gccagcaaccgcacctgt"
                     /ApEinfo_revcolor="#b1ff67"
                     /ApEinfo_fwdcolor="#b1ff67"
     primer          complement(254..304)
                     /label="pET_BB_rev_ga4"
                     /note="sequence: GACAGTTAGCCCAGAGCAGCGTTAGACTTCatcgatctcgatcctctacgc"
                     /ApEinfo_revcolor="#b4abac"
                     /ApEinfo_fwdcolor="#b4abac"
     primer          575..602
                     /label="pET_BB_ds_fwd"
                     /note="sequence: ctgaaaggaggaactatatccggattgg"
                     /ApEinfo_revcolor="#b1ff67"
                     /ApEinfo_fwdcolor="#b1ff67"
     primer          complement(604..623)
                     /label="pET_seq_rev"
                     /note="sequence: ctacagggcgcgtcccattc"
                     /ApEinfo_revcolor="#ff9ccd"
                     /ApEinfo_fwdcolor="#ff9ccd"
     gene            complement(1181..2041)
                     /label="Ampicillin"
                     /ApEinfo_revcolor="#f58a5e"
                     /ApEinfo_fwdcolor="#f58a5e"
     primer          complement(1184..1212)
                     /label="pET_ampR_rev"
                     /note="sequence: agataggtgcctcactgattaagcattgg"
                     /ApEinfo_revcolor="#d6b295"
                     /ApEinfo_fwdcolor="#d6b295"
     promoter        complement(2084..2112)
                     /label="AmpR_promoter"
                     /ApEinfo_revcolor="#84b0dc"
                     /ApEinfo_fwdcolor="#84b0dc"
     origin          2199..2818
                     /label="pBR322_origin"
                     /ApEinfo_revcolor="#75c6a9"
                     /ApEinfo_fwdcolor="#75c6a9"
     primer          3217..3239
                     /label="pGEX_3_primer"
                     /ApEinfo_revcolor="#ff9ccd"
                     /ApEinfo_fwdcolor="#ff9ccd"
     feature         complement(3233..3424)
                     /label="ROP"
                     /ApEinfo_revcolor="#c7b0e3"
                     /ApEinfo_fwdcolor="#c7b0e3"
     regulatory      complement(3996..5087)
                     /label="lacI"
                     /ApEinfo_revcolor="#c6c9d1"
                     /ApEinfo_fwdcolor="#c6c9d1"
ORIGIN
        1 atgcgactcc tgcattagga agcagcccag tagtaggttg aggccgttga gcaccgccgc
       61 cgcaaggaat ggtgcatgca aggagatggc gcccaacagt cccccggcca cggggcctgc
      121 caccataccc acgccgaaac aagcgctcat gagcccgaag tggcgagccc gatcttcccc
      181 atcggtgatg tcggcgatat aggcgccagc aaccgcacct gtggcgccgg tgatgccggc
      241 cacgatgcgt ccggcgtaga ggatcgagat cgatCATTAC TCGCATCCAT TCTCAGGCTG
      301 TCTCGTCTCG TCTCTTCTAA TACGACTCAC TATAGGGAGA TTCGTCTCCC AAATACTTAA
      361 TACAAAATAA ATTCACTTCA CAACATCAat aatcAGATAA CAGATACttc gGtatctgtt
      421 atctgttTTT TTTcAACAGA TAGCCGCGtt cgCGCGGCta tctgttTTTT TTtactgtAG
      481 CTGTCACCGG ATGTGCTTTC CGGTCTGATG AGTCCGTGAG GACGAAACAG CCTCCCAGGA
      541 TACATAGATT ACCACAACTC CGAGCCCTTC CACCctgaaa ggaggaacta tatccggatt
      601 ggcgaatggg nnnnnnnnnn nnnnnnnnnn nnnnnnnnnn nnnnnnnnnn nnnnnnnnnn
      661 nnnnnnnnnn nnnnnnnnnn nnnnnnnnnn nnnnnnnnnn nnnnnnnnnn nnnnnnnnnn
      721 nnnnnnnnnn nnnncnnnnn nnnnnnnnnn nnnnnnnnnn nnnnnnnnnn nnnnnnnnnn
      781 nnnnnnnnnn nnnnnnnnnn nnnnnnnnnn nnnnnnnnnn nnnnnnannn nnnnnnnnnn
      841 nnnnnnnnnn nnnnnnnnnn nnnnnnnnnn nnnnnncctt tgacgttgga gtccacgttc
      901 tttaatagtg gactcttgtt ccaaactgga acaacactca accctatctc ggtctattct
      961 tttgatttat aagggatttt gccgatttcg gcctattggt taaaaaatga gctgatttaa
     1021 caaaaattta acgcgaattt taacaaaata ttaacgttta caatttctgg cggcacgatg
     1081 gcatgagatt atcaaaaagg atcttcacct agatcctttt aaattaaaaa tgaagtttta
     1141 aatcaatcta aagtatatat gagtaaactt ggtctgacag ttaccaatgc ttaatcagtg
     1201 aggcacctat ctcagcgatc tgtctatttc gttcatccat agttgcctga ctccccgtcg
     1261 tgtagataac tacgatacgg gagggcttac catctggccc cagtgctgca atgataccgc
     1321 gagacccacg ctcaccggct ccagatttat cagcaataaa ccagccagcc ggaagggccg
     1381 agcgcagaag tggtcctgca actttatccg cctccatcca gtctattaat tgttgccggg
     1441 aagctagagt aagtagttcg ccagttaata gtttgcgcaa cgttgttgcc attgctacag
     1501 gcatcgtggt gtcacgctcg tcgtttggta tggcttcatt cagctccggt tcccaacgat
     1561 caaggcgagt tacatgatcc cccatgttgt gcaaaaaagc ggttagctcc ttcggtcctc
     1621 cgatcgttgt cagaagtaag ttggccgcag tgttatcact catggttatg gcagcactgc
     1681 ataattctct tactgtcatg ccatccgtaa gatgcttttc tgtgactggt gagtactcaa
     1741 ccaagtcatt ctgagaatag tgtatgcggc gaccgagttg ctcttgcccg gcgtcaatac
     1801 gggataatac cgcgccacat agcagaactt taaaagtgct catcattgga aaacgttctt
     1861 cggggcgaaa actctcaagg atcttaccgc tgttgagatc cagttcgatg taacccactc
     1921 gtgcacccaa ctgatcttca gcatctttta ctttcaccag cgtttctggg tgagcaaaaa
     1981 caggaaggca aaatgccgca aaaaagggaa taagggcgac acggaaatgt tgaatactca
     2041 tactcttcct ttttcaatca tgattgaagc atttatcagg gttattgtct catgagcgga
     2101 tacatatttg aatgtattta gaaaaataaa caaataggtc atgaccaaaa tcccttaacg
     2161 tgagttttcg ttccactgag cgtcagaccc cgtagaaaag atcaaaggat cttcttgaga
     2221 tccttttttt ctgcgcgtaa tctgctgctt gcaaacaaaa aaaccaccgc taccagcggt
     2281 ggtttgtttg ccggatcaag agctaccaac tctttttccg aaggtaactg gcttcagcag
     2341 agcgcagata ccaaatactg tccttctagt gtagccgtag ttaggccacc acttcaagaa
     2401 ctctgtagca ccgcctacat acctcgctct gctaatcctg ttaccagtgg ctgctgccag
     2461 tggcgataag tcgtgtctta ccgggttgga ctcaagacga tagttaccgg ataaggcgca
     2521 gcggtcgggc tgaacggggg gttcgtgcac acagcccagc ttggagcgaa cgacctacac
     2581 cgaactgaga tacctacagc gtgagctatg agaaagcgcc acgcttcccg aagggagaaa
     2641 ggcggacagg tatccggtaa gcggcagggt cggaacagga gagcgcacga gggagcttcc
     2701 agggggaaac gcctggtatc tttatagtcc tgtcgggttt cgccacctct gacttgagcg
     2761 tcgatttttg tgatgctcgt caggggggcg gagcctatgg aaaaacgcca gcaacgcggc
     2821 ctttttacgg ttcctggcct tttgctggcc ttttgctcac atgttctttc ctgcgttatc
     2881 ccctgattct gtggataacc gtattaccgc ctttgagtga gctgataccg ctcgccgcag
     2941 ccgaacgacc gagcgcagcg agtcagtgag cgaggaagcg gaagagcgcc tgatgcggta
     3001 ttttctcctt acgcatctgt gcggtatttc acaccgcata tatggtgcac tctcagtaca
     3061 atctgctctg atgccgcata gttaagccag tatacactcc gctatcgcta cgtgactggg
     3121 tcatggctgc gccccgacac ccgccaacac ccgctgacgc gccctgacgg gcttgtctgc
     3181 tcccggcatc cgcttacaga caagctgtga ccgtctccgg gagctgcatg tgtcagaggt
     3241 tttcaccgtc atcaccgaaa cgcgcgaggc agctgcggta aagctcatca gcgtggtcgt
     3301 gaagcgattc acagatgtct gcctgttcat ccgcgtccag ctcgttgagt ttctccagaa
     3361 gcgttaatgt ctggcttctg ataaagcggg ccatgttaag ggcggttttt tcctgtttgg
     3421 tcactgatgc ctccgtgtaa gggggatttc tgttcatggg ggtaatgata ccgatgaaac
     3481 gagagaggat gctcacgata cgggttactg atgatgaaca tgcccggtta ctggaacgtt
     3541 gtgagggtaa acaactggcg gtatggatgc ggcgggacca gagaaaaatc actcagggtc
     3601 aatgccagcg cttcgttaat acagatgtag gtgttccaca gggtagccag cagcatcctg
     3661 cgatgcagat ccggaacata atggtgcagg gcgctgactt ccgcgtttcc agactttacg
     3721 aaacacggaa accgaagacc attcatgttg ttgctcaggt cgcagacgtt ttgcagcagc
     3781 agtcgcttca cgttcgctcg cgtatcggtg attcattctg ctaaccagta aggcaacccc
     3841 gccagcctag ccgggtcctc aacgacagga gcacgatcat gctagtcatg ccccgcgccc
     3901 accggaagga gctgactggg ttgaaggctc tcaagggcat cggtcgagat cccggtgcct
     3961 aatgagtgag ctaacttaca ttaattgcgt tgcgctcact gcccgctttc cagtcgggaa
     4021 acctgtcgtg ccagctgcat taatgaatcg gccaacgcgc ggggagaggc ggtttgcgta
     4081 ttgggcgcca gggtggtttt tcttttcacc agtgagacgg gcaacagctg attgcccttc
     4141 accgcctggc cctgagagag ttgcagcaag cggtccacgc tggtttgccc cagcaggcga
     4201 aaatcctgtt tgatggtggt taacggcggg atataacatg agctgtcttc ggtatcgtcg
     4261 tatcccacta ccgagatgtc cgcaccaacg cgcagcccgg actcggtaat ggcgcgcatt
     4321 gcgcccagcg ccatctgatc gttggcaacc agcatcgcag tgggaacgat gccctcattc
     4381 agcatttgca tggtttgttg aaaaccggac atggcactcc agtcgccttc ccgttccgct
     4441 atcggctgaa tttgattgcg agtgagatat ttatgccagc cagccagacg cagacgcgcc
     4501 gagacagaac ttaatgggcc cgctaacagc gcgatttgct ggtgacccaa tgcgaccaga
     4561 tgctccacgc ccagtcgcgt accgtcttca tgggagaaaa taatactgtt gatgggtgtc
     4621 tggtcagaga catcaagaaa taacgccgga acattagtgc aggcagcttc cacagcaatg
     4681 gcatcctggt catccagcgg atagttaatg atcagcccac tgacgcgttg cgcgagaaga
     4741 ttgtgcaccg ccgctttaca ggcttcgacg ccgcttcgtt ctaccatcga caccaccacg
     4801 ctggcaccca gttgatcggc gcgagattta atcgccgcga caatttgcga cggcgcgtgc
     4861 agggccagac tggaggtggc aacgccaatc agcaacgact gtttgcccgc cagttgttgt
     4921 gccacgcggt tgggaatgta attcagctcc gccatcgccg cttccacttt ttcccgcgtt
     4981 ttcgcagaaa cgtggctggc ctggttcacc acgcgggaaa cggtctgata agagacaccg
     5041 gcatactctg cgacatcgta taacgttact ggtttcacat tcaccaccct gaattgactc
     5101 tcttccgggc gctatcatgc cataccgcga aaggttttgc gccattcgat ggtgtccggg
     5161 atctcgacgc tctccctt
//
