# Supplementary material for: Genetically encoded RNA strand exchange circuits for programmable protein expression and computation in cells
Source: bioRxiv preprint, doi:10.1101/2025.09.24.678369, version 1 (2025-09-24)
Supplement: Plasmid GenBank files [file 678369_file04.zip › Supplementary File 2/pET - (IN_8_4) Iu4ed e2 d20 Thyb10.gb]

LOCUS       pET_-_(IN_8_4)_I{u4ed}_ 5178 bp ds-DNA     circular     21-SEP-2025
DEFINITION  .
KEYWORDS    "accession:addgene_vdb_2659"
COMMENT     Imported from database: AddGene Entry: pETDuet-1 URL:
            https://www.addgene.org/browse/sequence/2659/giraffe-analyze_vdb/
            GENERAL Analyze: Sequence Bacterial Resistance: Ampicillin Catalog
            Number: 71146 Cloning Method: Unknown Constitutive: Unspecified
            Notes: pETDuet-1 is designed for the coexpression of two target
            genes. pETDuet-1 carries the pBR322-derived ColE1 replicon, lacI
            gene and ampicillin resistance gene. Plasmid Type: Bacterial
            Expression, coexpression Promotor: T7 Size: 5420 Source/Vendor: EMD
            Biosciences Stable: Unspecified Viral/Non-Viral: Nonviral
FEATURES             Location/Qualifiers
     gene            complement(1..252)
                     /label="tet (887 - 636)"
                     /ApEinfo_revcolor="#d59687"
                     /ApEinfo_fwdcolor="#d59687"
     primer          184..203
                     /label="pBRrevBam_primer"
                     /ApEinfo_revcolor="#84b0dc"
                     /ApEinfo_fwdcolor="#84b0dc"
     primer          205..222
                     /label="pET_seq_fwd"
                     /note="sequence: gccagcaaccgcacctgt"
                     /ApEinfo_revcolor="#b1ff67"
                     /ApEinfo_fwdcolor="#b1ff67"
     primer          complement(254..304)
                     /label="pET_BB_rev_ga4"
                     /note="sequence: GACAGTTAGCCCAGAGCAGCGTTAGACTTCatcgatctcgatcctctacgc"
                     /ApEinfo_revcolor="#b4abac"
                     /ApEinfo_fwdcolor="#b4abac"
     misc_feature    275..314
                     /label="U1"
                     /ApEinfo_revcolor="#c6c9d1"
                     /ApEinfo_fwdcolor="#c6c9d1"
     primer          complement(295..314)
                     /label="rev_U1"
                     /note="sequence: GAGACGAGACGAGACAGCCT"
                     /ApEinfo_revcolor="#d6b295"
                     /ApEinfo_fwdcolor="#d6b295"
     misc_feature    318..334
                     /label="T7 promoter"
                     /ApEinfo_revcolor="#ffef86"
                     /ApEinfo_fwdcolor="#ffef86"
     misc_feature    389..473
                     /label="Thyb10"
                     /ApEinfo_revcolor="#f58a5e"
                     /ApEinfo_fwdcolor="#f58a5e"
     misc_feature    479..534
                     /label="riboJn"
                     /ApEinfo_revcolor="#b7e6d7"
                     /ApEinfo_fwdcolor="#b7e6d7"
     primer          535..560
                     /label="fwd_Ux"
                     /note="sequence: CCAGGATACATAGATTACCACAACTC"
                     /ApEinfo_revcolor="#b4abac"
                     /ApEinfo_fwdcolor="#b4abac"
     misc_feature    535..574
                     /label="Ux"
                     /ApEinfo_revcolor="#c7b0e3"
                     /ApEinfo_fwdcolor="#c7b0e3"
     primer          575..602
                     /label="pET_BB_ds_fwd"
                     /note="sequence: ctgaaaggaggaactatatccggattgg"
                     /ApEinfo_revcolor="#b1ff67"
                     /ApEinfo_fwdcolor="#b1ff67"
     primer          complement(604..623)
                     /label="pET_seq_rev"
                     /note="sequence: ctacagggcgcgtcccattc"
                     /ApEinfo_revcolor="#ff9ccd"
                     /ApEinfo_fwdcolor="#ff9ccd"
     gene            complement(1181..2041)
                     /label="Ampicillin"
                     /ApEinfo_revcolor="#f58a5e"
                     /ApEinfo_fwdcolor="#f58a5e"
     primer          complement(1184..1212)
                     /label="pET_ampR_rev"
                     /note="sequence: agataggtgcctcactgattaagcattgg"
                     /ApEinfo_revcolor="#d6b295"
                     /ApEinfo_fwdcolor="#d6b295"
     promoter        complement(2084..2112)
                     /label="AmpR_promoter"
                     /ApEinfo_revcolor="#84b0dc"
                     /ApEinfo_fwdcolor="#84b0dc"
     origin          2199..2818
                     /label="pBR322_origin"
                     /ApEinfo_revcolor="#75c6a9"
                     /ApEinfo_fwdcolor="#75c6a9"
     primer          3217..3239
                     /label="pGEX_3_primer"
                     /ApEinfo_revcolor="#ff9ccd"
                     /ApEinfo_fwdcolor="#ff9ccd"
     feature         complement(3233..3424)
                     /label="ROP"
                     /ApEinfo_revcolor="#c7b0e3"
                     /ApEinfo_fwdcolor="#c7b0e3"
     regulatory      complement(3996..5087)
                     /label="lacI"
                     /ApEinfo_revcolor="#c6c9d1"
                     /ApEinfo_fwdcolor="#c6c9d1"
ORIGIN
        1 atgcgactcc tgcattagga agcagcccag tagtaggttg aggccgttga gcaccgccgc
       61 cgcaaggaat ggtgcatgca aggagatggc gcccaacagt cccccggcca cggggcctgc
      121 caccataccc acgccgaaac aagcgctcat gagcccgaag tggcgagccc gatcttcccc
      181 atcggtgatg tcggcgatat aggcgccagc aaccgcacct gtggcgccgg tgatgccggc
      241 cacgatgcgt ccggcgtaga ggatcgagat cgatCATTAC TCGCATCCAT TCTCAGGCTG
      301 TCTCGTCTCG TCTCTTCTAA TACGACTCAC TATAGGGAGA TTCGTCTCCC AAATACTTAA
      361 TACAAAATAA TTACCACTAA ACACATCAat aatcAGATAA CAGATACttc gGtatctgtt
      421 atctgttTTT TTTcAACAGA TAGCCGCGtt cgCGCGGCta tctgttTTTT TTtactgtAG
      481 CTGTCACCGG ATGTGCTTTC CGGTCTGATG AGTCCGTGAG GACGAAACAG CCTCCCAGGA
      541 TACATAGATT ACCACAACTC CGAGCCCTTC CACCctgaaa ggaggaacta tatccggatt
      601 ggcgaatggg nnnnnnnnnn nnnnnnnnnn nnnnnnnnnn nnnnnnnnnn nnnnnnnnnn
      661 nnnnnnnnnn nnnnnnnnnn nnnnnnnnnn nnnnnnnnnn nnnnnnnnnn nnnnnnnnnn
      721 nnnnnnnnnn nnnncnnnnn nnnnnnnnnn nnnnnnnnnn nnnnnnnnnn nnnnnnnnnn
      781 nnnnnnnnnn nnnnnnnnnn nnnnnnnnnn nnnnnnnnnn nnnnnnannn nnnnnnnnnn
      841 nnnnnnnnnn nnnnnnnnnn nnnnnnnnnn nnnnnncctt tgacgttgga gtccacgttc
      901 tttaatagtg gactcttgtt ccaaactgga acaacactca accctatctc ggtctattct
      961 tttgatttat aagggatttt gccgatttcg gcctattggt taaaaaatga gctgatttaa
     1021 caaaaattta acgcgaattt taacaaaata ttaacgttta caatttctgg cggcacgatg
     1081 gcatgagatt atcaaaaagg atcttcacct agatcctttt aaattaaaaa tgaagtttta
     1141 aatcaatcta aagtatatat gagtaaactt ggtctgacag ttaccaatgc ttaatcagtg
     1201 aggcacctat ctcagcgatc tgtctatttc gttcatccat agttgcctga ctccccgtcg
     1261 tgtagataac tacgatacgg gagggcttac catctggccc cagtgctgca atgataccgc
     1321 gagacccacg ctcaccggct ccagatttat cagcaataaa ccagccagcc ggaagggccg
     1381 agcgcagaag tggtcctgca actttatccg cctccatcca gtctattaat tgttgccggg
     1441 aagctagagt aagtagttcg ccagttaata gtttgcgcaa cgttgttgcc attgctacag
     1501 gcatcgtggt gtcacgctcg tcgtttggta tggcttcatt cagctccggt tcccaacgat
     1561 caaggcgagt tacatgatcc cccatgttgt gcaaaaaagc ggttagctcc ttcggtcctc
     1621 cgatcgttgt cagaagtaag ttggccgcag tgttatcact catggttatg gcagcactgc
     1681 ataattctct tactgtcatg ccatccgtaa gatgcttttc tgtgactggt gagtactcaa
     1741 ccaagtcatt ctgagaatag tgtatgcggc gaccgagttg ctcttgcccg gcgtcaatac
     1801 gggataatac cgcgccacat agcagaactt taaaagtgct catcattgga aaacgttctt
     1861 cggggcgaaa actctcaagg atcttaccgc tgttgagatc cagttcgatg taacccactc
     1921 gtgcacccaa ctgatcttca gcatctttta ctttcaccag cgtttctggg tgagcaaaaa
     1981 caggaaggca aaatgccgca aaaaagggaa taagggcgac acggaaatgt tgaatactca
     2041 tactcttcct ttttcaatca tgattgaagc atttatcagg gttattgtct catgagcgga
     2101 tacatatttg aatgtattta gaaaaataaa caaataggtc atgaccaaaa tcccttaacg
     2161 tgagttttcg ttccactgag cgtcagaccc cgtagaaaag atcaaaggat cttcttgaga
     2221 tccttttttt ctgcgcgtaa tctgctgctt gcaaacaaaa aaaccaccgc taccagcggt
     2281 ggtttgtttg ccggatcaag agctaccaac tctttttccg aaggtaactg gcttcagcag
     2341 agcgcagata ccaaatactg tccttctagt gtagccgtag ttaggccacc acttcaagaa
     2401 ctctgtagca ccgcctacat acctcgctct gctaatcctg ttaccagtgg ctgctgccag
     2461 tggcgataag tcgtgtctta ccgggttgga ctcaagacga tagttaccgg ataaggcgca
     2521 gcggtcgggc tgaacggggg gttcgtgcac acagcccagc ttggagcgaa cgacctacac
     2581 cgaactgaga tacctacagc gtgagctatg agaaagcgcc acgcttcccg aagggagaaa
     2641 ggcggacagg tatccggtaa gcggcagggt cggaacagga gagcgcacga gggagcttcc
     2701 agggggaaac gcctggtatc tttatagtcc tgtcgggttt cgccacctct gacttgagcg
     2761 tcgatttttg tgatgctcgt caggggggcg gagcctatgg aaaaacgcca gcaacgcggc
     2821 ctttttacgg ttcctggcct tttgctggcc ttttgctcac atgttctttc ctgcgttatc
     2881 ccctgattct gtggataacc gtattaccgc ctttgagtga gctgataccg ctcgccgcag
     2941 ccgaacgacc gagcgcagcg agtcagtgag cgaggaagcg gaagagcgcc tgatgcggta
     3001 ttttctcctt acgcatctgt gcggtatttc acaccgcata tatggtgcac tctcagtaca
     3061 atctgctctg atgccgcata gttaagccag tatacactcc gctatcgcta cgtgactggg
     3121 tcatggctgc gccccgacac ccgccaacac ccgctgacgc gccctgacgg gcttgtctgc
     3181 tcccggcatc cgcttacaga caagctgtga ccgtctccgg gagctgcatg tgtcagaggt
     3241 tttcaccgtc atcaccgaaa cgcgcgaggc agctgcggta aagctcatca gcgtggtcgt
     3301 gaagcgattc acagatgtct gcctgttcat ccgcgtccag ctcgttgagt ttctccagaa
     3361 gcgttaatgt ctggcttctg ataaagcggg ccatgttaag ggcggttttt tcctgtttgg
     3421 tcactgatgc ctccgtgtaa gggggatttc tgttcatggg ggtaatgata ccgatgaaac
     3481 gagagaggat gctcacgata cgggttactg atgatgaaca tgcccggtta ctggaacgtt
     3541 gtgagggtaa acaactggcg gtatggatgc ggcgggacca gagaaaaatc actcagggtc
     3601 aatgccagcg cttcgttaat acagatgtag gtgttccaca gggtagccag cagcatcctg
     3661 cgatgcagat ccggaacata atggtgcagg gcgctgactt ccgcgtttcc agactttacg
     3721 aaacacggaa accgaagacc attcatgttg ttgctcaggt cgcagacgtt ttgcagcagc
     3781 agtcgcttca cgttcgctcg cgtatcggtg attcattctg ctaaccagta aggcaacccc
     3841 gccagcctag ccgggtcctc aacgacagga gcacgatcat gctagtcatg ccccgcgccc
     3901 accggaagga gctgactggg ttgaaggctc tcaagggcat cggtcgagat cccggtgcct
     3961 aatgagtgag ctaacttaca ttaattgcgt tgcgctcact gcccgctttc cagtcgggaa
     4021 acctgtcgtg ccagctgcat taatgaatcg gccaacgcgc ggggagaggc ggtttgcgta
     4081 ttgggcgcca gggtggtttt tcttttcacc agtgagacgg gcaacagctg attgcccttc
     4141 accgcctggc cctgagagag ttgcagcaag cggtccacgc tggtttgccc cagcaggcga
     4201 aaatcctgtt tgatggtggt taacggcggg atataacatg agctgtcttc ggtatcgtcg
     4261 tatcccacta ccgagatgtc cgcaccaacg cgcagcccgg actcggtaat ggcgcgcatt
     4321 gcgcccagcg ccatctgatc gttggcaacc agcatcgcag tgggaacgat gccctcattc
     4381 agcatttgca tggtttgttg aaaaccggac atggcactcc agtcgccttc ccgttccgct
     4441 atcggctgaa tttgattgcg agtgagatat ttatgccagc cagccagacg cagacgcgcc
     4501 gagacagaac ttaatgggcc cgctaacagc gcgatttgct ggtgacccaa tgcgaccaga
     4561 tgctccacgc ccagtcgcgt accgtcttca tgggagaaaa taatactgtt gatgggtgtc
     4621 tggtcagaga catcaagaaa taacgccgga acattagtgc aggcagcttc cacagcaatg
     4681 gcatcctggt catccagcgg atagttaatg atcagcccac tgacgcgttg cgcgagaaga
     4741 ttgtgcaccg ccgctttaca ggcttcgacg ccgcttcgtt ctaccatcga caccaccacg
     4801 ctggcaccca gttgatcggc gcgagattta atcgccgcga caatttgcga cggcgcgtgc
     4861 agggccagac tggaggtggc aacgccaatc agcaacgact gtttgcccgc cagttgttgt
     4921 gccacgcggt tgggaatgta attcagctcc gccatcgccg cttccacttt ttcccgcgtt
     4981 ttcgcagaaa cgtggctggc ctggttcacc acgcgggaaa cggtctgata agagacaccg
     5041 gcatactctg cgacatcgta taacgttact ggtttcacat tcaccaccct gaattgactc
     5101 tcttccgggc gctatcatgc cataccgcga aaggttttgc gccattcgat ggtgtccggg
     5161 atctcgacgc tctccctt
//
