# Supplementary material for: Genetically encoded RNA strand exchange circuits for programmable protein expression and computation in cells
Source: bioRxiv preprint, doi:10.1101/2025.09.24.678369, version 1 (2025-09-24)
Supplement: Plasmid GenBank files [file 678369_file04.zip › Supplementary File 2/pET - (IN_9 T7t) Iu1d e4 d20 T7t.gb]

LOCUS       pET_-_(IN_9_T7t)_I{u1d} 5029 bp ds-DNA     circular     21-SEP-2025
DEFINITION  .
KEYWORDS    "accession:addgene_vdb_2659"
COMMENT     Imported from database: AddGene Entry: pETDuet-1 URL:
            https://www.addgene.org/browse/sequence/2659/giraffe-analyze_vdb/
            GENERAL Analyze: Sequence Bacterial Resistance: Ampicillin Catalog
            Number: 71146 Cloning Method: Unknown Constitutive: Unspecified
            Notes: pETDuet-1 is designed for the coexpression of two target
            genes. pETDuet-1 carries the pBR322-derived ColE1 replicon, lacI
            gene and ampicillin resistance gene. Plasmid Type: Bacterial
            Expression, coexpression Promotor: T7 Size: 5420 Source/Vendor: EMD
            Biosciences Stable: Unspecified Viral/Non-Viral: Nonviral
FEATURES             Location/Qualifiers
     gene            complement(1..252)
                     /label="tet (887 - 636)"
                     /ApEinfo_revcolor="#d59687"
                     /ApEinfo_fwdcolor="#d59687"
     primer          184..203
                     /label="pBRrevBam_primer"
                     /ApEinfo_revcolor="#84b0dc"
                     /ApEinfo_fwdcolor="#84b0dc"
     primer          205..222
                     /label="pET_seq_fwd"
                     /note="sequence: gccagcaaccgcacctgt"
                     /ApEinfo_revcolor="#b1ff67"
                     /ApEinfo_fwdcolor="#b1ff67"
     primer          complement(254..304)
                     /label="pET_BB_rev_ga4"
                     /note="sequence: GACAGTTAGCCCAGAGCAGCGTTAGACTTCatcgatctcgatcctctacgc"
                     /ApEinfo_revcolor="#b4abac"
                     /ApEinfo_fwdcolor="#b4abac"
     misc_feature    308..324
                     /label="T7 promoter"
                     /ApEinfo_revcolor="#d6b295"
                     /ApEinfo_fwdcolor="#d6b295"
     misc_feature    381..425
                     /label="T7 terminator"
                     /ApEinfo_revcolor="#b4abac"
                     /ApEinfo_fwdcolor="#b4abac"
     primer          426..453
                     /label="pET_BB_ds_fwd"
                     /note="sequence: ctgaaaggaggaactatatccggattgg"
                     /ApEinfo_revcolor="#b1ff67"
                     /ApEinfo_fwdcolor="#b1ff67"
     primer          complement(455..474)
                     /label="pET_seq_rev"
                     /note="sequence: ctacagggcgcgtcccattc"
                     /ApEinfo_revcolor="#ff9ccd"
                     /ApEinfo_fwdcolor="#ff9ccd"
     gene            complement(1032..1892)
                     /label="Ampicillin"
                     /ApEinfo_revcolor="#f58a5e"
                     /ApEinfo_fwdcolor="#f58a5e"
     primer          complement(1035..1063)
                     /label="pET_ampR_rev"
                     /note="sequence: agataggtgcctcactgattaagcattgg"
                     /ApEinfo_revcolor="#d6b295"
                     /ApEinfo_fwdcolor="#d6b295"
     promoter        complement(1935..1963)
                     /label="AmpR_promoter"
                     /ApEinfo_revcolor="#84b0dc"
                     /ApEinfo_fwdcolor="#84b0dc"
     origin          2050..2669
                     /label="pBR322_origin"
                     /ApEinfo_revcolor="#75c6a9"
                     /ApEinfo_fwdcolor="#75c6a9"
     primer          3068..3090
                     /label="pGEX_3_primer"
                     /ApEinfo_revcolor="#ff9ccd"
                     /ApEinfo_fwdcolor="#ff9ccd"
     feature         complement(3084..3275)
                     /label="ROP"
                     /ApEinfo_revcolor="#c7b0e3"
                     /ApEinfo_fwdcolor="#c7b0e3"
     regulatory      complement(3847..4938)
                     /label="lacI"
                     /ApEinfo_revcolor="#c6c9d1"
                     /ApEinfo_fwdcolor="#c6c9d1"
ORIGIN
        1 atgcgactcc tgcattagga agcagcccag tagtaggttg aggccgttga gcaccgccgc
       61 cgcaaggaat ggtgcatgca aggagatggc gcccaacagt cccccggcca cggggcctgc
      121 caccataccc acgccgaaac aagcgctcat gagcccgaag tggcgagccc gatcttcccc
      181 atcggtgatg tcggcgatat aggcgccagc aaccgcacct gtggcgccgg tgatgccggc
      241 cacgatgcgt ccggcgtaga ggatcgagat cgatgaagtc taacgctgct ctgggctaac
      301 tgtcTTCTAA TACGACTCAC TATAGGGAGA TTCGTCTCCC AAATACTTAA TACAAAATAA
      361 ACTTTCACTT CACAACATCA ATATAACCCC TTGGGGCCTC TAAACGGGTC TTGAGGGGTT
      421 TTTTGctgaa aggaggaact atatccggat tggcgaatgg gnnnnnnnnn nnnnnnnnnn
      481 nnnnnnnnnn nnnnnnnnnn nnnnnnnnnn nnnnnnnnnn nnnnnnnnnn nnnnnnnnnn
      541 nnnnnnnnnn nnnnnnnnnn nnnnnnnnnn nnnnnnnnnn nnnnncnnnn nnnnnnnnnn
      601 nnnnnnnnnn nnnnnnnnnn nnnnnnnnnn nnnnnnnnnn nnnnnnnnnn nnnnnnnnnn
      661 nnnnnnnnnn nnnnnnnann nnnnnnnnnn nnnnnnnnnn nnnnnnnnnn nnnnnnnnnn
      721 nnnnnnncct ttgacgttgg agtccacgtt ctttaatagt ggactcttgt tccaaactgg
      781 aacaacactc aaccctatct cggtctattc ttttgattta taagggattt tgccgatttc
      841 ggcctattgg ttaaaaaatg agctgattta acaaaaattt aacgcgaatt ttaacaaaat
      901 attaacgttt acaatttctg gcggcacgat ggcatgagat tatcaaaaag gatcttcacc
      961 tagatccttt taaattaaaa atgaagtttt aaatcaatct aaagtatata tgagtaaact
     1021 tggtctgaca gttaccaatg cttaatcagt gaggcaccta tctcagcgat ctgtctattt
     1081 cgttcatcca tagttgcctg actccccgtc gtgtagataa ctacgatacg ggagggctta
     1141 ccatctggcc ccagtgctgc aatgataccg cgagacccac gctcaccggc tccagattta
     1201 tcagcaataa accagccagc cggaagggcc gagcgcagaa gtggtcctgc aactttatcc
     1261 gcctccatcc agtctattaa ttgttgccgg gaagctagag taagtagttc gccagttaat
     1321 agtttgcgca acgttgttgc cattgctaca ggcatcgtgg tgtcacgctc gtcgtttggt
     1381 atggcttcat tcagctccgg ttcccaacga tcaaggcgag ttacatgatc ccccatgttg
     1441 tgcaaaaaag cggttagctc cttcggtcct ccgatcgttg tcagaagtaa gttggccgca
     1501 gtgttatcac tcatggttat ggcagcactg cataattctc ttactgtcat gccatccgta
     1561 agatgctttt ctgtgactgg tgagtactca accaagtcat tctgagaata gtgtatgcgg
     1621 cgaccgagtt gctcttgccc ggcgtcaata cgggataata ccgcgccaca tagcagaact
     1681 ttaaaagtgc tcatcattgg aaaacgttct tcggggcgaa aactctcaag gatcttaccg
     1741 ctgttgagat ccagttcgat gtaacccact cgtgcaccca actgatcttc agcatctttt
     1801 actttcacca gcgtttctgg gtgagcaaaa acaggaaggc aaaatgccgc aaaaaaggga
     1861 ataagggcga cacggaaatg ttgaatactc atactcttcc tttttcaatc atgattgaag
     1921 catttatcag ggttattgtc tcatgagcgg atacatattt gaatgtattt agaaaaataa
     1981 acaaataggt catgaccaaa atcccttaac gtgagttttc gttccactga gcgtcagacc
     2041 ccgtagaaaa gatcaaagga tcttcttgag atcctttttt tctgcgcgta atctgctgct
     2101 tgcaaacaaa aaaaccaccg ctaccagcgg tggtttgttt gccggatcaa gagctaccaa
     2161 ctctttttcc gaaggtaact ggcttcagca gagcgcagat accaaatact gtccttctag
     2221 tgtagccgta gttaggccac cacttcaaga actctgtagc accgcctaca tacctcgctc
     2281 tgctaatcct gttaccagtg gctgctgcca gtggcgataa gtcgtgtctt accgggttgg
     2341 actcaagacg atagttaccg gataaggcgc agcggtcggg ctgaacgggg ggttcgtgca
     2401 cacagcccag cttggagcga acgacctaca ccgaactgag atacctacag cgtgagctat
     2461 gagaaagcgc cacgcttccc gaagggagaa aggcggacag gtatccggta agcggcaggg
     2521 tcggaacagg agagcgcacg agggagcttc cagggggaaa cgcctggtat ctttatagtc
     2581 ctgtcgggtt tcgccacctc tgacttgagc gtcgattttt gtgatgctcg tcaggggggc
     2641 ggagcctatg gaaaaacgcc agcaacgcgg cctttttacg gttcctggcc ttttgctggc
     2701 cttttgctca catgttcttt cctgcgttat cccctgattc tgtggataac cgtattaccg
     2761 cctttgagtg agctgatacc gctcgccgca gccgaacgac cgagcgcagc gagtcagtga
     2821 gcgaggaagc ggaagagcgc ctgatgcggt attttctcct tacgcatctg tgcggtattt
     2881 cacaccgcat atatggtgca ctctcagtac aatctgctct gatgccgcat agttaagcca
     2941 gtatacactc cgctatcgct acgtgactgg gtcatggctg cgccccgaca cccgccaaca
     3001 cccgctgacg cgccctgacg ggcttgtctg ctcccggcat ccgcttacag acaagctgtg
     3061 accgtctccg ggagctgcat gtgtcagagg ttttcaccgt catcaccgaa acgcgcgagg
     3121 cagctgcggt aaagctcatc agcgtggtcg tgaagcgatt cacagatgtc tgcctgttca
     3181 tccgcgtcca gctcgttgag tttctccaga agcgttaatg tctggcttct gataaagcgg
     3241 gccatgttaa gggcggtttt ttcctgtttg gtcactgatg cctccgtgta agggggattt
     3301 ctgttcatgg gggtaatgat accgatgaaa cgagagagga tgctcacgat acgggttact
     3361 gatgatgaac atgcccggtt actggaacgt tgtgagggta aacaactggc ggtatggatg
     3421 cggcgggacc agagaaaaat cactcagggt caatgccagc gcttcgttaa tacagatgta
     3481 ggtgttccac agggtagcca gcagcatcct gcgatgcaga tccggaacat aatggtgcag
     3541 ggcgctgact tccgcgtttc cagactttac gaaacacgga aaccgaagac cattcatgtt
     3601 gttgctcagg tcgcagacgt tttgcagcag cagtcgcttc acgttcgctc gcgtatcggt
     3661 gattcattct gctaaccagt aaggcaaccc cgccagccta gccgggtcct caacgacagg
     3721 agcacgatca tgctagtcat gccccgcgcc caccggaagg agctgactgg gttgaaggct
     3781 ctcaagggca tcggtcgaga tcccggtgcc taatgagtga gctaacttac attaattgcg
     3841 ttgcgctcac tgcccgcttt ccagtcggga aacctgtcgt gccagctgca ttaatgaatc
     3901 ggccaacgcg cggggagagg cggtttgcgt attgggcgcc agggtggttt ttcttttcac
     3961 cagtgagacg ggcaacagct gattgccctt caccgcctgg ccctgagaga gttgcagcaa
     4021 gcggtccacg ctggtttgcc ccagcaggcg aaaatcctgt ttgatggtgg ttaacggcgg
     4081 gatataacat gagctgtctt cggtatcgtc gtatcccact accgagatgt ccgcaccaac
     4141 gcgcagcccg gactcggtaa tggcgcgcat tgcgcccagc gccatctgat cgttggcaac
     4201 cagcatcgca gtgggaacga tgccctcatt cagcatttgc atggtttgtt gaaaaccgga
     4261 catggcactc cagtcgcctt cccgttccgc tatcggctga atttgattgc gagtgagata
     4321 tttatgccag ccagccagac gcagacgcgc cgagacagaa cttaatgggc ccgctaacag
     4381 cgcgatttgc tggtgaccca atgcgaccag atgctccacg cccagtcgcg taccgtcttc
     4441 atgggagaaa ataatactgt tgatgggtgt ctggtcagag acatcaagaa ataacgccgg
     4501 aacattagtg caggcagctt ccacagcaat ggcatcctgg tcatccagcg gatagttaat
     4561 gatcagccca ctgacgcgtt gcgcgagaag attgtgcacc gccgctttac aggcttcgac
     4621 gccgcttcgt tctaccatcg acaccaccac gctggcaccc agttgatcgg cgcgagattt
     4681 aatcgccgcg acaatttgcg acggcgcgtg cagggccaga ctggaggtgg caacgccaat
     4741 cagcaacgac tgtttgcccg ccagttgttg tgccacgcgg ttgggaatgt aattcagctc
     4801 cgccatcgcc gcttccactt tttcccgcgt tttcgcagaa acgtggctgg cctggttcac
     4861 cacgcgggaa acggtctgat aagagacacc ggcatactct gcgacatcgt ataacgttac
     4921 tggtttcaca ttcaccaccc tgaattgact ctcttccggg cgctatcatg ccataccgcg
     4981 aaaggttttg cgccattcga tggtgtccgg gatctcgacg ctctccctt
//
