# Supplementary material for: Genetically encoded RNA strand exchange circuits for programmable protein expression and computation in cells
Source: bioRxiv preprint, doi:10.1101/2025.09.24.678369, version 1 (2025-09-24)
Supplement: Plasmid GenBank files [file 678369_file04.zip › Supplementary File 2/pET - (IN_9a) Iu1d e4a d20 Thyb10.gb]

LOCUS       pET_-_(IN_9a)_I{u1d}_[e 5178 bp ds-DNA     circular     21-SEP-2025
DEFINITION  .
KEYWORDS    "accession:addgene_vdb_2659"
COMMENT     Imported from database: AddGene Entry: pETDuet-1 URL:
            https://www.addgene.org/browse/sequence/2659/giraffe-analyze_vdb/
            GENERAL Analyze: Sequence Bacterial Resistance: Ampicillin Catalog
            Number: 71146 Cloning Method: Unknown Constitutive: Unspecified
            Notes: pETDuet-1 is designed for the coexpression of two target
            genes. pETDuet-1 carries the pBR322-derived ColE1 replicon, lacI
            gene and ampicillin resistance gene. Plasmid Type: Bacterial
            Expression, coexpression Promotor: T7 Size: 5420 Source/Vendor: EMD
            Biosciences Stable: Unspecified Viral/Non-Viral: Nonviral
FEATURES             Location/Qualifiers
     gene            complement(1..252)
                     /label="tet (887 - 636)"
                     /ApEinfo_revcolor="#d59687"
                     /ApEinfo_fwdcolor="#d59687"
     primer          184..203
                     /label="pBRrevBam_primer"
                     /ApEinfo_revcolor="#84b0dc"
                     /ApEinfo_fwdcolor="#84b0dc"
     primer          205..222
                     /label="pET_seq_fwd"
                     /note="sequence: gccagcaaccgcacctgt"
                     /ApEinfo_revcolor="#b1ff67"
                     /ApEinfo_fwdcolor="#b1ff67"
     primer          complement(254..304)
                     /label="pET_BB_rev_ga4"
                     /note="sequence: GACAGTTAGCCCAGAGCAGCGTTAGACTTCatcgatctcgatcctctacgc"
                     /ApEinfo_revcolor="#b4abac"
                     /ApEinfo_fwdcolor="#b4abac"
     primer          575..602
                     /label="pET_BB_ds_fwd"
                     /note="sequence: ctgaaaggaggaactatatccggattgg"
                     /ApEinfo_revcolor="#b1ff67"
                     /ApEinfo_fwdcolor="#b1ff67"
     primer          complement(604..623)
                     /label="pET_seq_rev"
                     /note="sequence: ctacagggcgcgtcccattc"
                     /ApEinfo_revcolor="#ff9ccd"
                     /ApEinfo_fwdcolor="#ff9ccd"
     gene            complement(1181..2041)
                     /label="Ampicillin"
                     /ApEinfo_revcolor="#f58a5e"
                     /ApEinfo_fwdcolor="#f58a5e"
     primer          complement(1184..1212)
                     /label="pET_ampR_rev"
                     /note="sequence: agataggtgcctcactgattaagcattgg"
                     /ApEinfo_revcolor="#d6b295"
                     /ApEinfo_fwdcolor="#d6b295"
     promoter        complement(2084..2112)
                     /label="AmpR_promoter"
                     /ApEinfo_revcolor="#84b0dc"
                     /ApEinfo_fwdcolor="#84b0dc"
     origin          2199..2818
                     /label="pBR322_origin"
                     /ApEinfo_revcolor="#75c6a9"
                     /ApEinfo_fwdcolor="#75c6a9"
     primer          3217..3239
                     /label="pGEX_3_primer"
                     /ApEinfo_revcolor="#ff9ccd"
                     /ApEinfo_fwdcolor="#ff9ccd"
     feature         complement(3233..3424)
                     /label="ROP"
                     /ApEinfo_revcolor="#c7b0e3"
                     /ApEinfo_fwdcolor="#c7b0e3"
     regulatory      complement(3996..5087)
                     /label="lacI"
                     /ApEinfo_revcolor="#c6c9d1"
                     /ApEinfo_fwdcolor="#c6c9d1"
ORIGIN
        1 atgcgactcc tgcattagga agcagcccag tagtaggttg aggccgttga gcaccgccgc
       61 cgcaaggaat ggtgcatgca aggagatggc gcccaacagt cccccggcca cggggcctgc
      121 caccataccc acgccgaaac aagcgctcat gagcccgaag tggcgagccc gatcttcccc
      181 atcggtgatg tcggcgatat aggcgccagc aaccgcacct gtggcgccgg tgatgccggc
      241 cacgatgcgt ccggcgtaga ggatcgagat cgatCATTAC TCGCATCCAT TCTCAGGCTG
      301 TCTCGTCTCG TCTCTTCTAA TACGACTCAC TATAGGGAGA TTCGTCTCCC AAATACTTAA
      361 TACAAAATAA CTATTCACTT CACAACATCA ataatcAGAT AACAGATACt tcgGtatctg
      421 ttatctgttT TTTTTcAACA GATAGCCGCG ttcgCGCGGC tatctgttTT TTTTtactAG
      481 CTGTCACCGG ATGTGCTTTC CGGTCTGATG AGTCCGTGAG GACGAAACAG CCTCCCAGGA
      541 TACATAGATT ACCACAACTC CGAGCCCTTC CACCctgaaa ggaggaacta tatccggatt
      601 ggcgaatggg nnnnnnnnnn nnnnnnnnnn nnnnnnnnnn nnnnnnnnnn nnnnnnnnnn
      661 nnnnnnnnnn nnnnnnnnnn nnnnnnnnnn nnnnnnnnnn nnnnnnnnnn nnnnnnnnnn
      721 nnnnnnnnnn nnnncnnnnn nnnnnnnnnn nnnnnnnnnn nnnnnnnnnn nnnnnnnnnn
      781 nnnnnnnnnn nnnnnnnnnn nnnnnnnnnn nnnnnnnnnn nnnnnnannn nnnnnnnnnn
      841 nnnnnnnnnn nnnnnnnnnn nnnnnnnnnn nnnnnncctt tgacgttgga gtccacgttc
      901 tttaatagtg gactcttgtt ccaaactgga acaacactca accctatctc ggtctattct
      961 tttgatttat aagggatttt gccgatttcg gcctattggt taaaaaatga gctgatttaa
     1021 caaaaattta acgcgaattt taacaaaata ttaacgttta caatttctgg cggcacgatg
     1081 gcatgagatt atcaaaaagg atcttcacct agatcctttt aaattaaaaa tgaagtttta
     1141 aatcaatcta aagtatatat gagtaaactt ggtctgacag ttaccaatgc ttaatcagtg
     1201 aggcacctat ctcagcgatc tgtctatttc gttcatccat agttgcctga ctccccgtcg
     1261 tgtagataac tacgatacgg gagggcttac catctggccc cagtgctgca atgataccgc
     1321 gagacccacg ctcaccggct ccagatttat cagcaataaa ccagccagcc ggaagggccg
     1381 agcgcagaag tggtcctgca actttatccg cctccatcca gtctattaat tgttgccggg
     1441 aagctagagt aagtagttcg ccagttaata gtttgcgcaa cgttgttgcc attgctacag
     1501 gcatcgtggt gtcacgctcg tcgtttggta tggcttcatt cagctccggt tcccaacgat
     1561 caaggcgagt tacatgatcc cccatgttgt gcaaaaaagc ggttagctcc ttcggtcctc
     1621 cgatcgttgt cagaagtaag ttggccgcag tgttatcact catggttatg gcagcactgc
     1681 ataattctct tactgtcatg ccatccgtaa gatgcttttc tgtgactggt gagtactcaa
     1741 ccaagtcatt ctgagaatag tgtatgcggc gaccgagttg ctcttgcccg gcgtcaatac
     1801 gggataatac cgcgccacat agcagaactt taaaagtgct catcattgga aaacgttctt
     1861 cggggcgaaa actctcaagg atcttaccgc tgttgagatc cagttcgatg taacccactc
     1921 gtgcacccaa ctgatcttca gcatctttta ctttcaccag cgtttctggg tgagcaaaaa
     1981 caggaaggca aaatgccgca aaaaagggaa taagggcgac acggaaatgt tgaatactca
     2041 tactcttcct ttttcaatca tgattgaagc atttatcagg gttattgtct catgagcgga
     2101 tacatatttg aatgtattta gaaaaataaa caaataggtc atgaccaaaa tcccttaacg
     2161 tgagttttcg ttccactgag cgtcagaccc cgtagaaaag atcaaaggat cttcttgaga
     2221 tccttttttt ctgcgcgtaa tctgctgctt gcaaacaaaa aaaccaccgc taccagcggt
     2281 ggtttgtttg ccggatcaag agctaccaac tctttttccg aaggtaactg gcttcagcag
     2341 agcgcagata ccaaatactg tccttctagt gtagccgtag ttaggccacc acttcaagaa
     2401 ctctgtagca ccgcctacat acctcgctct gctaatcctg ttaccagtgg ctgctgccag
     2461 tggcgataag tcgtgtctta ccgggttgga ctcaagacga tagttaccgg ataaggcgca
     2521 gcggtcgggc tgaacggggg gttcgtgcac acagcccagc ttggagcgaa cgacctacac
     2581 cgaactgaga tacctacagc gtgagctatg agaaagcgcc acgcttcccg aagggagaaa
     2641 ggcggacagg tatccggtaa gcggcagggt cggaacagga gagcgcacga gggagcttcc
     2701 agggggaaac gcctggtatc tttatagtcc tgtcgggttt cgccacctct gacttgagcg
     2761 tcgatttttg tgatgctcgt caggggggcg gagcctatgg aaaaacgcca gcaacgcggc
     2821 ctttttacgg ttcctggcct tttgctggcc ttttgctcac atgttctttc ctgcgttatc
     2881 ccctgattct gtggataacc gtattaccgc ctttgagtga gctgataccg ctcgccgcag
     2941 ccgaacgacc gagcgcagcg agtcagtgag cgaggaagcg gaagagcgcc tgatgcggta
     3001 ttttctcctt acgcatctgt gcggtatttc acaccgcata tatggtgcac tctcagtaca
     3061 atctgctctg atgccgcata gttaagccag tatacactcc gctatcgcta cgtgactggg
     3121 tcatggctgc gccccgacac ccgccaacac ccgctgacgc gccctgacgg gcttgtctgc
     3181 tcccggcatc cgcttacaga caagctgtga ccgtctccgg gagctgcatg tgtcagaggt
     3241 tttcaccgtc atcaccgaaa cgcgcgaggc agctgcggta aagctcatca gcgtggtcgt
     3301 gaagcgattc acagatgtct gcctgttcat ccgcgtccag ctcgttgagt ttctccagaa
     3361 gcgttaatgt ctggcttctg ataaagcggg ccatgttaag ggcggttttt tcctgtttgg
     3421 tcactgatgc ctccgtgtaa gggggatttc tgttcatggg ggtaatgata ccgatgaaac
     3481 gagagaggat gctcacgata cgggttactg atgatgaaca tgcccggtta ctggaacgtt
     3541 gtgagggtaa acaactggcg gtatggatgc ggcgggacca gagaaaaatc actcagggtc
     3601 aatgccagcg cttcgttaat acagatgtag gtgttccaca gggtagccag cagcatcctg
     3661 cgatgcagat ccggaacata atggtgcagg gcgctgactt ccgcgtttcc agactttacg
     3721 aaacacggaa accgaagacc attcatgttg ttgctcaggt cgcagacgtt ttgcagcagc
     3781 agtcgcttca cgttcgctcg cgtatcggtg attcattctg ctaaccagta aggcaacccc
     3841 gccagcctag ccgggtcctc aacgacagga gcacgatcat gctagtcatg ccccgcgccc
     3901 accggaagga gctgactggg ttgaaggctc tcaagggcat cggtcgagat cccggtgcct
     3961 aatgagtgag ctaacttaca ttaattgcgt tgcgctcact gcccgctttc cagtcgggaa
     4021 acctgtcgtg ccagctgcat taatgaatcg gccaacgcgc ggggagaggc ggtttgcgta
     4081 ttgggcgcca gggtggtttt tcttttcacc agtgagacgg gcaacagctg attgcccttc
     4141 accgcctggc cctgagagag ttgcagcaag cggtccacgc tggtttgccc cagcaggcga
     4201 aaatcctgtt tgatggtggt taacggcggg atataacatg agctgtcttc ggtatcgtcg
     4261 tatcccacta ccgagatgtc cgcaccaacg cgcagcccgg actcggtaat ggcgcgcatt
     4321 gcgcccagcg ccatctgatc gttggcaacc agcatcgcag tgggaacgat gccctcattc
     4381 agcatttgca tggtttgttg aaaaccggac atggcactcc agtcgccttc ccgttccgct
     4441 atcggctgaa tttgattgcg agtgagatat ttatgccagc cagccagacg cagacgcgcc
     4501 gagacagaac ttaatgggcc cgctaacagc gcgatttgct ggtgacccaa tgcgaccaga
     4561 tgctccacgc ccagtcgcgt accgtcttca tgggagaaaa taatactgtt gatgggtgtc
     4621 tggtcagaga catcaagaaa taacgccgga acattagtgc aggcagcttc cacagcaatg
     4681 gcatcctggt catccagcgg atagttaatg atcagcccac tgacgcgttg cgcgagaaga
     4741 ttgtgcaccg ccgctttaca ggcttcgacg ccgcttcgtt ctaccatcga caccaccacg
     4801 ctggcaccca gttgatcggc gcgagattta atcgccgcga caatttgcga cggcgcgtgc
     4861 agggccagac tggaggtggc aacgccaatc agcaacgact gtttgcccgc cagttgttgt
     4921 gccacgcggt tgggaatgta attcagctcc gccatcgccg cttccacttt ttcccgcgtt
     4981 ttcgcagaaa cgtggctggc ctggttcacc acgcgggaaa cggtctgata agagacaccg
     5041 gcatactctg cgacatcgta taacgttact ggtttcacat tcaccaccct gaattgactc
     5101 tcttccgggc gctatcatgc cataccgcga aaggttttgc gccattcgat ggtgtccggg
     5161 atctcgacgc tctccctt
//
