# Supplementary material for: Genetically encoded RNA strand exchange circuits for programmable protein expression and computation in cells
Source: bioRxiv preprint, doi:10.1101/2025.09.24.678369, version 1 (2025-09-24)
Supplement: Plasmid GenBank files [file 678369_file04.zip › Supplementary File 2/pET - (IN_9_4) Iu4ed e4 d20 Thyb10.gb]

LOCUS       pET_-_(IN_9_4)_I{u4ed}_ 5178 bp ds-DNA     circular     21-SEP-2025
DEFINITION  .
KEYWORDS    "accession:addgene_vdb_2659"
COMMENT     Imported from database: AddGene Entry: pETDuet-1 URL:
            https://www.addgene.org/browse/sequence/2659/giraffe-analyze_vdb/
            GENERAL Analyze: Sequence Bacterial Resistance: Ampicillin Catalog
            Number: 71146 Cloning Method: Unknown Constitutive: Unspecified
            Notes: pETDuet-1 is designed for the coexpression of two target
            genes. pETDuet-1 carries the pBR322-derived ColE1 replicon, lacI
            gene and ampicillin resistance gene. Plasmid Type: Bacterial
            Expression, coexpression Promotor: T7 Size: 5420 Source/Vendor: EMD
            Biosciences Stable: Unspecified Viral/Non-Viral: Nonviral
FEATURES             Location/Qualifiers
     gene            complement(1..252)
                     /label="tet (887 - 636)"
                     /ApEinfo_revcolor="#d59687"
                     /ApEinfo_fwdcolor="#d59687"
     primer          184..203
                     /label="pBRrevBam_primer"
                     /ApEinfo_revcolor="#84b0dc"
                     /ApEinfo_fwdcolor="#84b0dc"
     primer          205..222
                     /label="pET_seq_fwd"
                     /note="sequence: gccagcaaccgcacctgt"
                     /ApEinfo_revcolor="#b1ff67"
                     /ApEinfo_fwdcolor="#b1ff67"
     primer          complement(254..304)
                     /label="pET_BB_rev_ga4"
                     /note="sequence: GACAGTTAGCCCAGAGCAGCGTTAGACTTCatcgatctcgatcctctacgc"
                     /ApEinfo_revcolor="#b4abac"
                     /ApEinfo_fwdcolor="#b4abac"
     misc_feature    275..314
                     /label="U1"
                     /ApEinfo_revcolor="#c6c9d1"
                     /ApEinfo_fwdcolor="#c6c9d1"
     primer          complement(295..314)
                     /label="rev_U1"
                     /note="sequence: GAGACGAGACGAGACAGCCT"
                     /ApEinfo_revcolor="#d6b295"
                     /ApEinfo_fwdcolor="#d6b295"
     misc_feature    318..334
                     /label="T7 promoter"
                     /ApEinfo_revcolor="#ffef86"
                     /ApEinfo_fwdcolor="#ffef86"
     misc_feature    391..475
                     /label="Thyb10"
                     /ApEinfo_revcolor="#f58a5e"
                     /ApEinfo_fwdcolor="#f58a5e"
     misc_feature    479..534
                     /label="riboJn"
                     /ApEinfo_revcolor="#b7e6d7"
                     /ApEinfo_fwdcolor="#b7e6d7"
     primer          535..560
                     /label="fwd_Ux"
                     /note="sequence: CCAGGATACATAGATTACCACAACTC"
                     /ApEinfo_revcolor="#b4abac"
                     /ApEinfo_fwdcolor="#b4abac"
     misc_feature    535..574
                     /label="Ux"
                     /ApEinfo_revcolor="#c7b0e3"
                     /ApEinfo_fwdcolor="#c7b0e3"
     primer          575..602
                     /label="pET_BB_ds_fwd"
                     /note="sequence: ctgaaaggaggaactatatccggattgg"
                     /ApEinfo_revcolor="#b1ff67"
                     /ApEinfo_fwdcolor="#b1ff67"
     primer          complement(604..623)
                     /label="pET_seq_rev"
                     /note="sequence: ctacagggcgcgtcccattc"
                     /ApEinfo_revcolor="#ff9ccd"
                     /ApEinfo_fwdcolor="#ff9ccd"
     gene            complement(1181..2041)
                     /label="Ampicillin"
                     /ApEinfo_revcolor="#f58a5e"
                     /ApEinfo_fwdcolor="#f58a5e"
     primer          complement(1184..1212)
                     /label="pET_ampR_rev"
                     /note="sequence: agataggtgcctcactgattaagcattgg"
                     /ApEinfo_revcolor="#d6b295"
                     /ApEinfo_fwdcolor="#d6b295"
     promoter        complement(2084..2112)
                     /label="AmpR_promoter"
                     /ApEinfo_revcolor="#84b0dc"
                     /ApEinfo_fwdcolor="#84b0dc"
     origin          2199..2818
                     /label="pBR322_origin"
                     /ApEinfo_revcolor="#75c6a9"
                     /ApEinfo_fwdcolor="#75c6a9"
     primer          3217..3239
                     /label="pGEX_3_primer"
                     /ApEinfo_revcolor="#ff9ccd"
                     /ApEinfo_fwdcolor="#ff9ccd"
     feature         complement(3233..3424)
                     /label="ROP"
                     /ApEinfo_revcolor="#c7b0e3"
                     /ApEinfo_fwdcolor="#c7b0e3"
     regulatory      complement(3996..5087)
                     /label="lacI"
                     /ApEinfo_revcolor="#c6c9d1"
                     /ApEinfo_fwdcolor="#c6c9d1"
ORIGIN
        1 atgcgactcc tgcattagga agcagcccag tagtaggttg aggccgttga gcaccgccgc
       61 cgcaaggaat ggtgcatgca aggagatggc gcccaacagt cccccggcca cggggcctgc
      121 caccataccc acgccgaaac aagcgctcat gagcccgaag tggcgagccc gatcttcccc
      181 atcggtgatg tcggcgatat aggcgccagc aaccgcacct gtggcgccgg tgatgccggc
      241 cacgatgcgt ccggcgtaga ggatcgagat cgatCATTAC TCGCATCCAT TCTCAGGCTG
      301 TCTCGTCTCG TCTCTTCTAA TACGACTCAC TATAGGGAGA TTCGTCTCCC AAATACTTAA
      361 TACAAAATAA ACTTACCACT AAACACATCA ataatcAGAT AACAGATACt tcgGtatctg
      421 ttatctgttT TTTTTcAACA GATAGCCGCG ttcgCGCGGC tatctgttTT TTTTtactAG
      481 CTGTCACCGG ATGTGCTTTC CGGTCTGATG AGTCCGTGAG GACGAAACAG CCTCCCAGGA
      541 TACATAGATT ACCACAACTC CGAGCCCTTC CACCctgaaa ggaggaacta tatccggatt
      601 ggcgaatggg nnnnnnnnnn nnnnnnnnnn nnnnnnnnnn nnnnnnnnnn nnnnnnnnnn
      661 nnnnnnnnnn nnnnnnnnnn nnnnnnnnnn nnnnnnnnnn nnnnnnnnnn nnnnnnnnnn
      721 nnnnnnnnnn nnnncnnnnn nnnnnnnnnn nnnnnnnnnn nnnnnnnnnn nnnnnnnnnn
      781 nnnnnnnnnn nnnnnnnnnn nnnnnnnnnn nnnnnnnnnn nnnnnnannn nnnnnnnnnn
      841 nnnnnnnnnn nnnnnnnnnn nnnnnnnnnn nnnnnncctt tgacgttgga gtccacgttc
      901 tttaatagtg gactcttgtt ccaaactgga acaacactca accctatctc ggtctattct
      961 tttgatttat aagggatttt gccgatttcg gcctattggt taaaaaatga gctgatttaa
     1021 caaaaattta acgcgaattt taacaaaata ttaacgttta caatttctgg cggcacgatg
     1081 gcatgagatt atcaaaaagg atcttcacct agatcctttt aaattaaaaa tgaagtttta
     1141 aatcaatcta aagtatatat gagtaaactt ggtctgacag ttaccaatgc ttaatcagtg
     1201 aggcacctat ctcagcgatc tgtctatttc gttcatccat agttgcctga ctccccgtcg
     1261 tgtagataac tacgatacgg gagggcttac catctggccc cagtgctgca atgataccgc
     1321 gagacccacg ctcaccggct ccagatttat cagcaataaa ccagccagcc ggaagggccg
     1381 agcgcagaag tggtcctgca actttatccg cctccatcca gtctattaat tgttgccggg
     1441 aagctagagt aagtagttcg ccagttaata gtttgcgcaa cgttgttgcc attgctacag
     1501 gcatcgtggt gtcacgctcg tcgtttggta tggcttcatt cagctccggt tcccaacgat
     1561 caaggcgagt tacatgatcc cccatgttgt gcaaaaaagc ggttagctcc ttcggtcctc
     1621 cgatcgttgt cagaagtaag ttggccgcag tgttatcact catggttatg gcagcactgc
     1681 ataattctct tactgtcatg ccatccgtaa gatgcttttc tgtgactggt gagtactcaa
     1741 ccaagtcatt ctgagaatag tgtatgcggc gaccgagttg ctcttgcccg gcgtcaatac
     1801 gggataatac cgcgccacat agcagaactt taaaagtgct catcattgga aaacgttctt
     1861 cggggcgaaa actctcaagg atcttaccgc tgttgagatc cagttcgatg taacccactc
     1921 gtgcacccaa ctgatcttca gcatctttta ctttcaccag cgtttctggg tgagcaaaaa
     1981 caggaaggca aaatgccgca aaaaagggaa taagggcgac acggaaatgt tgaatactca
     2041 tactcttcct ttttcaatca tgattgaagc atttatcagg gttattgtct catgagcgga
     2101 tacatatttg aatgtattta gaaaaataaa caaataggtc atgaccaaaa tcccttaacg
     2161 tgagttttcg ttccactgag cgtcagaccc cgtagaaaag atcaaaggat cttcttgaga
     2221 tccttttttt ctgcgcgtaa tctgctgctt gcaaacaaaa aaaccaccgc taccagcggt
     2281 ggtttgtttg ccggatcaag agctaccaac tctttttccg aaggtaactg gcttcagcag
     2341 agcgcagata ccaaatactg tccttctagt gtagccgtag ttaggccacc acttcaagaa
     2401 ctctgtagca ccgcctacat acctcgctct gctaatcctg ttaccagtgg ctgctgccag
     2461 tggcgataag tcgtgtctta ccgggttgga ctcaagacga tagttaccgg ataaggcgca
     2521 gcggtcgggc tgaacggggg gttcgtgcac acagcccagc ttggagcgaa cgacctacac
     2581 cgaactgaga tacctacagc gtgagctatg agaaagcgcc acgcttcccg aagggagaaa
     2641 ggcggacagg tatccggtaa gcggcagggt cggaacagga gagcgcacga gggagcttcc
     2701 agggggaaac gcctggtatc tttatagtcc tgtcgggttt cgccacctct gacttgagcg
     2761 tcgatttttg tgatgctcgt caggggggcg gagcctatgg aaaaacgcca gcaacgcggc
     2821 ctttttacgg ttcctggcct tttgctggcc ttttgctcac atgttctttc ctgcgttatc
     2881 ccctgattct gtggataacc gtattaccgc ctttgagtga gctgataccg ctcgccgcag
     2941 ccgaacgacc gagcgcagcg agtcagtgag cgaggaagcg gaagagcgcc tgatgcggta
     3001 ttttctcctt acgcatctgt gcggtatttc acaccgcata tatggtgcac tctcagtaca
     3061 atctgctctg atgccgcata gttaagccag tatacactcc gctatcgcta cgtgactggg
     3121 tcatggctgc gccccgacac ccgccaacac ccgctgacgc gccctgacgg gcttgtctgc
     3181 tcccggcatc cgcttacaga caagctgtga ccgtctccgg gagctgcatg tgtcagaggt
     3241 tttcaccgtc atcaccgaaa cgcgcgaggc agctgcggta aagctcatca gcgtggtcgt
     3301 gaagcgattc acagatgtct gcctgttcat ccgcgtccag ctcgttgagt ttctccagaa
     3361 gcgttaatgt ctggcttctg ataaagcggg ccatgttaag ggcggttttt tcctgtttgg
     3421 tcactgatgc ctccgtgtaa gggggatttc tgttcatggg ggtaatgata ccgatgaaac
     3481 gagagaggat gctcacgata cgggttactg atgatgaaca tgcccggtta ctggaacgtt
     3541 gtgagggtaa acaactggcg gtatggatgc ggcgggacca gagaaaaatc actcagggtc
     3601 aatgccagcg cttcgttaat acagatgtag gtgttccaca gggtagccag cagcatcctg
     3661 cgatgcagat ccggaacata atggtgcagg gcgctgactt ccgcgtttcc agactttacg
     3721 aaacacggaa accgaagacc attcatgttg ttgctcaggt cgcagacgtt ttgcagcagc
     3781 agtcgcttca cgttcgctcg cgtatcggtg attcattctg ctaaccagta aggcaacccc
     3841 gccagcctag ccgggtcctc aacgacagga gcacgatcat gctagtcatg ccccgcgccc
     3901 accggaagga gctgactggg ttgaaggctc tcaagggcat cggtcgagat cccggtgcct
     3961 aatgagtgag ctaacttaca ttaattgcgt tgcgctcact gcccgctttc cagtcgggaa
     4021 acctgtcgtg ccagctgcat taatgaatcg gccaacgcgc ggggagaggc ggtttgcgta
     4081 ttgggcgcca gggtggtttt tcttttcacc agtgagacgg gcaacagctg attgcccttc
     4141 accgcctggc cctgagagag ttgcagcaag cggtccacgc tggtttgccc cagcaggcga
     4201 aaatcctgtt tgatggtggt taacggcggg atataacatg agctgtcttc ggtatcgtcg
     4261 tatcccacta ccgagatgtc cgcaccaacg cgcagcccgg actcggtaat ggcgcgcatt
     4321 gcgcccagcg ccatctgatc gttggcaacc agcatcgcag tgggaacgat gccctcattc
     4381 agcatttgca tggtttgttg aaaaccggac atggcactcc agtcgccttc ccgttccgct
     4441 atcggctgaa tttgattgcg agtgagatat ttatgccagc cagccagacg cagacgcgcc
     4501 gagacagaac ttaatgggcc cgctaacagc gcgatttgct ggtgacccaa tgcgaccaga
     4561 tgctccacgc ccagtcgcgt accgtcttca tgggagaaaa taatactgtt gatgggtgtc
     4621 tggtcagaga catcaagaaa taacgccgga acattagtgc aggcagcttc cacagcaatg
     4681 gcatcctggt catccagcgg atagttaatg atcagcccac tgacgcgttg cgcgagaaga
     4741 ttgtgcaccg ccgctttaca ggcttcgacg ccgcttcgtt ctaccatcga caccaccacg
     4801 ctggcaccca gttgatcggc gcgagattta atcgccgcga caatttgcga cggcgcgtgc
     4861 agggccagac tggaggtggc aacgccaatc agcaacgact gtttgcccgc cagttgttgt
     4921 gccacgcggt tgggaatgta attcagctcc gccatcgccg cttccacttt ttcccgcgtt
     4981 ttcgcagaaa cgtggctggc ctggttcacc acgcgggaaa cggtctgata agagacaccg
     5041 gcatactctg cgacatcgta taacgttact ggtttcacat tcaccaccct gaattgactc
     5101 tcttccgggc gctatcatgc cataccgcga aaggttttgc gccattcgat ggtgtccggg
     5161 atctcgacgc tctccctt
//
