# Supplementary material for: Genetically encoded RNA strand exchange circuits for programmable protein expression and computation in cells
Source: bioRxiv preprint, doi:10.1101/2025.09.24.678369, version 1 (2025-09-24)
Supplement: Plasmid GenBank files [file 678369_file04.zip › Supplementary File 2/pET - (Io) Io0 T7t.gb]

LOCUS       pET_-_(Io)_I{o0}_[],_[T 5036 bp ds-DNA     circular     21-SEP-2025
DEFINITION  .
KEYWORDS    "accession:addgene_vdb_2659"
COMMENT     Imported from database: AddGene Entry: pETDuet-1 URL:
            https://www.addgene.org/browse/sequence/2659/giraffe-analyze_vdb/
            GENERAL Analyze: Sequence Bacterial Resistance: Ampicillin Catalog
            Number: 71146 Cloning Method: Unknown Constitutive: Unspecified
            Notes: pETDuet-1 is designed for the coexpression of two target
            genes. pETDuet-1 carries the pBR322-derived ColE1 replicon, lacI
            gene and ampicillin resistance gene. Plasmid Type: Bacterial
            Expression, coexpression Promotor: T7 Size: 5420 Source/Vendor: EMD
            Biosciences Stable: Unspecified Viral/Non-Viral: Nonviral
FEATURES             Location/Qualifiers
     gene            complement(1..252)
                     /label="tet (887 - 636)"
                     /ApEinfo_revcolor="#d59687"
                     /ApEinfo_fwdcolor="#d59687"
     primer          184..203
                     /label="pBRrevBam_primer"
                     /ApEinfo_revcolor="#84b0dc"
                     /ApEinfo_fwdcolor="#84b0dc"
     primer          205..222
                     /label="pET_seq_fwd"
                     /note="sequence: gccagcaaccgcacctgt"
                     /ApEinfo_revcolor="#b1ff67"
                     /ApEinfo_fwdcolor="#b1ff67"
     primer          complement(254..304)
                     /label="pET_BB_rev_ga4"
                     /note="sequence: GACAGTTAGCCCAGAGCAGCGTTAGACTTCatcgatctcgatcctctacgc"
                     /ApEinfo_revcolor="#b4abac"
                     /ApEinfo_fwdcolor="#b4abac"
     misc_feature    308..324
                     /label="T7 promoter"
                     /ApEinfo_revcolor="#75c6a9"
                     /ApEinfo_fwdcolor="#75c6a9"
     misc_feature    358..402
                     /label="T7 terminator"
                     /ApEinfo_revcolor="#85dae9"
                     /ApEinfo_fwdcolor="#85dae9"
     primer          433..460
                     /label="pET_BB_ds_fwd"
                     /note="sequence: ctgaaaggaggaactatatccggattgg"
                     /ApEinfo_revcolor="#b1ff67"
                     /ApEinfo_fwdcolor="#b1ff67"
     primer          complement(462..481)
                     /label="pET_seq_rev"
                     /note="sequence: ctacagggcgcgtcccattc"
                     /ApEinfo_revcolor="#ff9ccd"
                     /ApEinfo_fwdcolor="#ff9ccd"
     gene            complement(1039..1899)
                     /label="Ampicillin"
                     /ApEinfo_revcolor="#f58a5e"
                     /ApEinfo_fwdcolor="#f58a5e"
     primer          complement(1042..1070)
                     /label="pET_ampR_rev"
                     /note="sequence: agataggtgcctcactgattaagcattgg"
                     /ApEinfo_revcolor="#d6b295"
                     /ApEinfo_fwdcolor="#d6b295"
     promoter        complement(1942..1970)
                     /label="AmpR_promoter"
                     /ApEinfo_revcolor="#84b0dc"
                     /ApEinfo_fwdcolor="#84b0dc"
     origin          2057..2676
                     /label="pBR322_origin"
                     /ApEinfo_revcolor="#75c6a9"
                     /ApEinfo_fwdcolor="#75c6a9"
     primer          3075..3097
                     /label="pGEX_3_primer"
                     /ApEinfo_revcolor="#ff9ccd"
                     /ApEinfo_fwdcolor="#ff9ccd"
     feature         complement(3091..3282)
                     /label="ROP"
                     /ApEinfo_revcolor="#c7b0e3"
                     /ApEinfo_fwdcolor="#c7b0e3"
     regulatory      complement(3854..4945)
                     /label="lacI"
                     /ApEinfo_revcolor="#c6c9d1"
                     /ApEinfo_fwdcolor="#c6c9d1"
ORIGIN
        1 atgcgactcc tgcattagga agcagcccag tagtaggttg aggccgttga gcaccgccgc
       61 cgcaaggaat ggtgcatgca aggagatggc gcccaacagt cccccggcca cggggcctgc
      121 caccataccc acgccgaaac aagcgctcat gagcccgaag tggcgagccc gatcttcccc
      181 atcggtgatg tcggcgatat aggcgccagc aaccgcacct gtggcgccgg tgatgccggc
      241 cacgatgcgt ccggcgtaga ggatcgagat cgatgaagtc taacgctgct ctgggctaac
      301 tgtcTTCTAA TACGACTCAC TATAGGGAGA TTCGTCTCCC AATCAATAAC ACACATACTA
      361 TAACCCCTTG GGGCCTCTAA ACGGGTCTTG AGGGGTTTTT TGctgaaacc tcaggcattt
      421 gagaagcaca cgctgaaagg aggaactata tccggattgg cgaatgggnn nnnnnnnnnn
      481 nnnnnnnnnn nnnnnnnnnn nnnnnnnnnn nnnnnnnnnn nnnnnnnnnn nnnnnnnnnn
      541 nnnnnnnnnn nnnnnnnnnn nnnnnnnnnn nnnnnnnnnn nnnnnnnnnn nncnnnnnnn
      601 nnnnnnnnnn nnnnnnnnnn nnnnnnnnnn nnnnnnnnnn nnnnnnnnnn nnnnnnnnnn
      661 nnnnnnnnnn nnnnnnnnnn nnnnannnnn nnnnnnnnnn nnnnnnnnnn nnnnnnnnnn
      721 nnnnnnnnnn nnnncctttg acgttggagt ccacgttctt taatagtgga ctcttgttcc
      781 aaactggaac aacactcaac cctatctcgg tctattcttt tgatttataa gggattttgc
      841 cgatttcggc ctattggtta aaaaatgagc tgatttaaca aaaatttaac gcgaatttta
      901 acaaaatatt aacgtttaca atttctggcg gcacgatggc atgagattat caaaaaggat
      961 cttcacctag atccttttaa attaaaaatg aagttttaaa tcaatctaaa gtatatatga
     1021 gtaaacttgg tctgacagtt accaatgctt aatcagtgag gcacctatct cagcgatctg
     1081 tctatttcgt tcatccatag ttgcctgact ccccgtcgtg tagataacta cgatacggga
     1141 gggcttacca tctggcccca gtgctgcaat gataccgcga gacccacgct caccggctcc
     1201 agatttatca gcaataaacc agccagccgg aagggccgag cgcagaagtg gtcctgcaac
     1261 tttatccgcc tccatccagt ctattaattg ttgccgggaa gctagagtaa gtagttcgcc
     1321 agttaatagt ttgcgcaacg ttgttgccat tgctacaggc atcgtggtgt cacgctcgtc
     1381 gtttggtatg gcttcattca gctccggttc ccaacgatca aggcgagtta catgatcccc
     1441 catgttgtgc aaaaaagcgg ttagctcctt cggtcctccg atcgttgtca gaagtaagtt
     1501 ggccgcagtg ttatcactca tggttatggc agcactgcat aattctctta ctgtcatgcc
     1561 atccgtaaga tgcttttctg tgactggtga gtactcaacc aagtcattct gagaatagtg
     1621 tatgcggcga ccgagttgct cttgcccggc gtcaatacgg gataataccg cgccacatag
     1681 cagaacttta aaagtgctca tcattggaaa acgttcttcg gggcgaaaac tctcaaggat
     1741 cttaccgctg ttgagatcca gttcgatgta acccactcgt gcacccaact gatcttcagc
     1801 atcttttact ttcaccagcg tttctgggtg agcaaaaaca ggaaggcaaa atgccgcaaa
     1861 aaagggaata agggcgacac ggaaatgttg aatactcata ctcttccttt ttcaatcatg
     1921 attgaagcat ttatcagggt tattgtctca tgagcggata catatttgaa tgtatttaga
     1981 aaaataaaca aataggtcat gaccaaaatc ccttaacgtg agttttcgtt ccactgagcg
     2041 tcagaccccg tagaaaagat caaaggatct tcttgagatc ctttttttct gcgcgtaatc
     2101 tgctgcttgc aaacaaaaaa accaccgcta ccagcggtgg tttgtttgcc ggatcaagag
     2161 ctaccaactc tttttccgaa ggtaactggc ttcagcagag cgcagatacc aaatactgtc
     2221 cttctagtgt agccgtagtt aggccaccac ttcaagaact ctgtagcacc gcctacatac
     2281 ctcgctctgc taatcctgtt accagtggct gctgccagtg gcgataagtc gtgtcttacc
     2341 gggttggact caagacgata gttaccggat aaggcgcagc ggtcgggctg aacggggggt
     2401 tcgtgcacac agcccagctt ggagcgaacg acctacaccg aactgagata cctacagcgt
     2461 gagctatgag aaagcgccac gcttcccgaa gggagaaagg cggacaggta tccggtaagc
     2521 ggcagggtcg gaacaggaga gcgcacgagg gagcttccag ggggaaacgc ctggtatctt
     2581 tatagtcctg tcgggtttcg ccacctctga cttgagcgtc gatttttgtg atgctcgtca
     2641 ggggggcgga gcctatggaa aaacgccagc aacgcggcct ttttacggtt cctggccttt
     2701 tgctggcctt ttgctcacat gttctttcct gcgttatccc ctgattctgt ggataaccgt
     2761 attaccgcct ttgagtgagc tgataccgct cgccgcagcc gaacgaccga gcgcagcgag
     2821 tcagtgagcg aggaagcgga agagcgcctg atgcggtatt ttctccttac gcatctgtgc
     2881 ggtatttcac accgcatata tggtgcactc tcagtacaat ctgctctgat gccgcatagt
     2941 taagccagta tacactccgc tatcgctacg tgactgggtc atggctgcgc cccgacaccc
     3001 gccaacaccc gctgacgcgc cctgacgggc ttgtctgctc ccggcatccg cttacagaca
     3061 agctgtgacc gtctccggga gctgcatgtg tcagaggttt tcaccgtcat caccgaaacg
     3121 cgcgaggcag ctgcggtaaa gctcatcagc gtggtcgtga agcgattcac agatgtctgc
     3181 ctgttcatcc gcgtccagct cgttgagttt ctccagaagc gttaatgtct ggcttctgat
     3241 aaagcgggcc atgttaaggg cggttttttc ctgtttggtc actgatgcct ccgtgtaagg
     3301 gggatttctg ttcatggggg taatgatacc gatgaaacga gagaggatgc tcacgatacg
     3361 ggttactgat gatgaacatg cccggttact ggaacgttgt gagggtaaac aactggcggt
     3421 atggatgcgg cgggaccaga gaaaaatcac tcagggtcaa tgccagcgct tcgttaatac
     3481 agatgtaggt gttccacagg gtagccagca gcatcctgcg atgcagatcc ggaacataat
     3541 ggtgcagggc gctgacttcc gcgtttccag actttacgaa acacggaaac cgaagaccat
     3601 tcatgttgtt gctcaggtcg cagacgtttt gcagcagcag tcgcttcacg ttcgctcgcg
     3661 tatcggtgat tcattctgct aaccagtaag gcaaccccgc cagcctagcc gggtcctcaa
     3721 cgacaggagc acgatcatgc tagtcatgcc ccgcgcccac cggaaggagc tgactgggtt
     3781 gaaggctctc aagggcatcg gtcgagatcc cggtgcctaa tgagtgagct aacttacatt
     3841 aattgcgttg cgctcactgc ccgctttcca gtcgggaaac ctgtcgtgcc agctgcatta
     3901 atgaatcggc caacgcgcgg ggagaggcgg tttgcgtatt gggcgccagg gtggtttttc
     3961 ttttcaccag tgagacgggc aacagctgat tgcccttcac cgcctggccc tgagagagtt
     4021 gcagcaagcg gtccacgctg gtttgcccca gcaggcgaaa atcctgtttg atggtggtta
     4081 acggcgggat ataacatgag ctgtcttcgg tatcgtcgta tcccactacc gagatgtccg
     4141 caccaacgcg cagcccggac tcggtaatgg cgcgcattgc gcccagcgcc atctgatcgt
     4201 tggcaaccag catcgcagtg ggaacgatgc cctcattcag catttgcatg gtttgttgaa
     4261 aaccggacat ggcactccag tcgccttccc gttccgctat cggctgaatt tgattgcgag
     4321 tgagatattt atgccagcca gccagacgca gacgcgccga gacagaactt aatgggcccg
     4381 ctaacagcgc gatttgctgg tgacccaatg cgaccagatg ctccacgccc agtcgcgtac
     4441 cgtcttcatg ggagaaaata atactgttga tgggtgtctg gtcagagaca tcaagaaata
     4501 acgccggaac attagtgcag gcagcttcca cagcaatggc atcctggtca tccagcggat
     4561 agttaatgat cagcccactg acgcgttgcg cgagaagatt gtgcaccgcc gctttacagg
     4621 cttcgacgcc gcttcgttct accatcgaca ccaccacgct ggcacccagt tgatcggcgc
     4681 gagatttaat cgccgcgaca atttgcgacg gcgcgtgcag ggccagactg gaggtggcaa
     4741 cgccaatcag caacgactgt ttgcccgcca gttgttgtgc cacgcggttg ggaatgtaat
     4801 tcagctccgc catcgccgct tccacttttt cccgcgtttt cgcagaaacg tggctggcct
     4861 ggttcaccac gcgggaaacg gtctgataag agacaccggc atactctgcg acatcgtata
     4921 acgttactgg tttcacattc accaccctga attgactctc ttccgggcgc tatcatgcca
     4981 taccgcgaaa ggttttgcgc cattcgatgg tgtccgggat ctcgacgctc tccctt
//
