# Supplementary material for: Genetically encoded RNA strand exchange circuits for programmable protein expression and computation in cells
Source: bioRxiv preprint, doi:10.1101/2025.09.24.678369, version 1 (2025-09-24)
Supplement: Plasmid GenBank files [file 678369_file04.zip › Supplementary File 2/pET - (Io10) Io0 Thy10.gb]

LOCUS       pET_-_(Io10)_I{o0}_[],_ 5152 bp ds-DNA     circular     21-SEP-2025
DEFINITION  .
KEYWORDS    "accession:addgene_vdb_2659"
COMMENT     Imported from database: AddGene Entry: pETDuet-1 URL:
            https://www.addgene.org/browse/sequence/2659/giraffe-analyze_vdb/
            GENERAL Analyze: Sequence Bacterial Resistance: Ampicillin Catalog
            Number: 71146 Cloning Method: Unknown Constitutive: Unspecified
            Notes: pETDuet-1 is designed for the coexpression of two target
            genes. pETDuet-1 carries the pBR322-derived ColE1 replicon, lacI
            gene and ampicillin resistance gene. Plasmid Type: Bacterial
            Expression, coexpression Promotor: T7 Size: 5420 Source/Vendor: EMD
            Biosciences Stable: Unspecified Viral/Non-Viral: Nonviral
FEATURES             Location/Qualifiers
     gene            complement(1..252)
                     /label="tet (887 - 636)"
                     /ApEinfo_revcolor="#d59687"
                     /ApEinfo_fwdcolor="#d59687"
     primer          184..203
                     /label="pBRrevBam_primer"
                     /ApEinfo_revcolor="#84b0dc"
                     /ApEinfo_fwdcolor="#84b0dc"
     primer          205..222
                     /label="pET_seq_fwd"
                     /note="sequence: gccagcaaccgcacctgt"
                     /ApEinfo_revcolor="#b1ff67"
                     /ApEinfo_fwdcolor="#b1ff67"
     primer          complement(254..304)
                     /label="pET_BB_rev_ga4"
                     /note="sequence: GACAGTTAGCCCAGAGCAGCGTTAGACTTCatcgatctcgatcctctacgc"
                     /ApEinfo_revcolor="#b4abac"
                     /ApEinfo_fwdcolor="#b4abac"
     misc_feature    275..314
                     /label="U1"
                     /ApEinfo_revcolor="#c6c9d1"
                     /ApEinfo_fwdcolor="#c6c9d1"
     primer          complement(295..314)
                     /label="rev_U1"
                     /note="sequence: GAGACGAGACGAGACAGCCT"
                     /ApEinfo_revcolor="#d6b295"
                     /ApEinfo_fwdcolor="#d6b295"
     misc_feature    318..334
                     /label="T7 promoter"
                     /ApEinfo_revcolor="#ffef86"
                     /ApEinfo_fwdcolor="#ffef86"
     misc_feature    368..452
                     /label="Thyb10"
                     /ApEinfo_revcolor="#f58a5e"
                     /ApEinfo_fwdcolor="#f58a5e"
     misc_feature    453..508
                     /label="riboJn"
                     /ApEinfo_revcolor="#b7e6d7"
                     /ApEinfo_fwdcolor="#b7e6d7"
     primer          509..534
                     /label="fwd_Ux"
                     /note="sequence: CCAGGATACATAGATTACCACAACTC"
                     /ApEinfo_revcolor="#b4abac"
                     /ApEinfo_fwdcolor="#b4abac"
     misc_feature    509..548
                     /label="Ux"
                     /ApEinfo_revcolor="#c7b0e3"
                     /ApEinfo_fwdcolor="#c7b0e3"
     primer          549..576
                     /label="pET_BB_ds_fwd"
                     /note="sequence: ctgaaaggaggaactatatccggattgg"
                     /ApEinfo_revcolor="#b1ff67"
                     /ApEinfo_fwdcolor="#b1ff67"
     primer          complement(578..597)
                     /label="pET_seq_rev"
                     /note="sequence: ctacagggcgcgtcccattc"
                     /ApEinfo_revcolor="#ff9ccd"
                     /ApEinfo_fwdcolor="#ff9ccd"
     gene            complement(1155..2015)
                     /label="Ampicillin"
                     /ApEinfo_revcolor="#f58a5e"
                     /ApEinfo_fwdcolor="#f58a5e"
     primer          complement(1158..1186)
                     /label="pET_ampR_rev"
                     /note="sequence: agataggtgcctcactgattaagcattgg"
                     /ApEinfo_revcolor="#d6b295"
                     /ApEinfo_fwdcolor="#d6b295"
     promoter        complement(2058..2086)
                     /label="AmpR_promoter"
                     /ApEinfo_revcolor="#84b0dc"
                     /ApEinfo_fwdcolor="#84b0dc"
     origin          2173..2792
                     /label="pBR322_origin"
                     /ApEinfo_revcolor="#75c6a9"
                     /ApEinfo_fwdcolor="#75c6a9"
     primer          3191..3213
                     /label="pGEX_3_primer"
                     /ApEinfo_revcolor="#ff9ccd"
                     /ApEinfo_fwdcolor="#ff9ccd"
     feature         complement(3207..3398)
                     /label="ROP"
                     /ApEinfo_revcolor="#c7b0e3"
                     /ApEinfo_fwdcolor="#c7b0e3"
     regulatory      complement(3970..5061)
                     /label="lacI"
                     /ApEinfo_revcolor="#c6c9d1"
                     /ApEinfo_fwdcolor="#c6c9d1"
ORIGIN
        1 atgcgactcc tgcattagga agcagcccag tagtaggttg aggccgttga gcaccgccgc
       61 cgcaaggaat ggtgcatgca aggagatggc gcccaacagt cccccggcca cggggcctgc
      121 caccataccc acgccgaaac aagcgctcat gagcccgaag tggcgagccc gatcttcccc
      181 atcggtgatg tcggcgatat aggcgccagc aaccgcacct gtggcgccgg tgatgccggc
      241 cacgatgcgt ccggcgtaga ggatcgagat cgatCATTAC TCGCATCCAT TCTCAGGCTG
      301 TCTCGTCTCG TCTCTTCTAA TACGACTCAC TATAGGGAGA TTCGTCTCCC AATCAATAAC
      361 ACACATAata atcAGATAAC AGATACttcg Gtatctgtta tctgttTTTT TTcAACAGAT
      421 AGCCGCGttc gCGCGGCtat ctgttTTTTT TtAGCTGTCA CCGGATGTGC TTTCCGGTCT
      481 GATGAGTCCG TGAGGACGAA ACAGCCTCCC AGGATACATA GATTACCACA ACTCCGAGCC
      541 CTTCCACCct gaaaggagga actatatccg gattggcgaa tgggnnnnnn nnnnnnnnnn
      601 nnnnnnnnnn nnnnnnnnnn nnnnnnnnnn nnnnnnnnnn nnnnnnnnnn nnnnnnnnnn
      661 nnnnnnnnnn nnnnnnnnnn nnnnnnnnnn nnnnnnnnnn nnnnnnnncn nnnnnnnnnn
      721 nnnnnnnnnn nnnnnnnnnn nnnnnnnnnn nnnnnnnnnn nnnnnnnnnn nnnnnnnnnn
      781 nnnnnnnnnn nnnnnnnnnn annnnnnnnn nnnnnnnnnn nnnnnnnnnn nnnnnnnnnn
      841 nnnnnnnnnn cctttgacgt tggagtccac gttctttaat agtggactct tgttccaaac
      901 tggaacaaca ctcaacccta tctcggtcta ttcttttgat ttataaggga ttttgccgat
      961 ttcggcctat tggttaaaaa atgagctgat ttaacaaaaa tttaacgcga attttaacaa
     1021 aatattaacg tttacaattt ctggcggcac gatggcatga gattatcaaa aaggatcttc
     1081 acctagatcc ttttaaatta aaaatgaagt tttaaatcaa tctaaagtat atatgagtaa
     1141 acttggtctg acagttacca atgcttaatc agtgaggcac ctatctcagc gatctgtcta
     1201 tttcgttcat ccatagttgc ctgactcccc gtcgtgtaga taactacgat acgggagggc
     1261 ttaccatctg gccccagtgc tgcaatgata ccgcgagacc cacgctcacc ggctccagat
     1321 ttatcagcaa taaaccagcc agccggaagg gccgagcgca gaagtggtcc tgcaacttta
     1381 tccgcctcca tccagtctat taattgttgc cgggaagcta gagtaagtag ttcgccagtt
     1441 aatagtttgc gcaacgttgt tgccattgct acaggcatcg tggtgtcacg ctcgtcgttt
     1501 ggtatggctt cattcagctc cggttcccaa cgatcaaggc gagttacatg atcccccatg
     1561 ttgtgcaaaa aagcggttag ctccttcggt cctccgatcg ttgtcagaag taagttggcc
     1621 gcagtgttat cactcatggt tatggcagca ctgcataatt ctcttactgt catgccatcc
     1681 gtaagatgct tttctgtgac tggtgagtac tcaaccaagt cattctgaga atagtgtatg
     1741 cggcgaccga gttgctcttg cccggcgtca atacgggata ataccgcgcc acatagcaga
     1801 actttaaaag tgctcatcat tggaaaacgt tcttcggggc gaaaactctc aaggatctta
     1861 ccgctgttga gatccagttc gatgtaaccc actcgtgcac ccaactgatc ttcagcatct
     1921 tttactttca ccagcgtttc tgggtgagca aaaacaggaa ggcaaaatgc cgcaaaaaag
     1981 ggaataaggg cgacacggaa atgttgaata ctcatactct tcctttttca atcatgattg
     2041 aagcatttat cagggttatt gtctcatgag cggatacata tttgaatgta tttagaaaaa
     2101 taaacaaata ggtcatgacc aaaatccctt aacgtgagtt ttcgttccac tgagcgtcag
     2161 accccgtaga aaagatcaaa ggatcttctt gagatccttt ttttctgcgc gtaatctgct
     2221 gcttgcaaac aaaaaaacca ccgctaccag cggtggtttg tttgccggat caagagctac
     2281 caactctttt tccgaaggta actggcttca gcagagcgca gataccaaat actgtccttc
     2341 tagtgtagcc gtagttaggc caccacttca agaactctgt agcaccgcct acatacctcg
     2401 ctctgctaat cctgttacca gtggctgctg ccagtggcga taagtcgtgt cttaccgggt
     2461 tggactcaag acgatagtta ccggataagg cgcagcggtc gggctgaacg gggggttcgt
     2521 gcacacagcc cagcttggag cgaacgacct acaccgaact gagataccta cagcgtgagc
     2581 tatgagaaag cgccacgctt cccgaaggga gaaaggcgga caggtatccg gtaagcggca
     2641 gggtcggaac aggagagcgc acgagggagc ttccaggggg aaacgcctgg tatctttata
     2701 gtcctgtcgg gtttcgccac ctctgacttg agcgtcgatt tttgtgatgc tcgtcagggg
     2761 ggcggagcct atggaaaaac gccagcaacg cggccttttt acggttcctg gccttttgct
     2821 ggccttttgc tcacatgttc tttcctgcgt tatcccctga ttctgtggat aaccgtatta
     2881 ccgcctttga gtgagctgat accgctcgcc gcagccgaac gaccgagcgc agcgagtcag
     2941 tgagcgagga agcggaagag cgcctgatgc ggtattttct ccttacgcat ctgtgcggta
     3001 tttcacaccg catatatggt gcactctcag tacaatctgc tctgatgccg catagttaag
     3061 ccagtataca ctccgctatc gctacgtgac tgggtcatgg ctgcgccccg acacccgcca
     3121 acacccgctg acgcgccctg acgggcttgt ctgctcccgg catccgctta cagacaagct
     3181 gtgaccgtct ccgggagctg catgtgtcag aggttttcac cgtcatcacc gaaacgcgcg
     3241 aggcagctgc ggtaaagctc atcagcgtgg tcgtgaagcg attcacagat gtctgcctgt
     3301 tcatccgcgt ccagctcgtt gagtttctcc agaagcgtta atgtctggct tctgataaag
     3361 cgggccatgt taagggcggt tttttcctgt ttggtcactg atgcctccgt gtaaggggga
     3421 tttctgttca tgggggtaat gataccgatg aaacgagaga ggatgctcac gatacgggtt
     3481 actgatgatg aacatgcccg gttactggaa cgttgtgagg gtaaacaact ggcggtatgg
     3541 atgcggcggg accagagaaa aatcactcag ggtcaatgcc agcgcttcgt taatacagat
     3601 gtaggtgttc cacagggtag ccagcagcat cctgcgatgc agatccggaa cataatggtg
     3661 cagggcgctg acttccgcgt ttccagactt tacgaaacac ggaaaccgaa gaccattcat
     3721 gttgttgctc aggtcgcaga cgttttgcag cagcagtcgc ttcacgttcg ctcgcgtatc
     3781 ggtgattcat tctgctaacc agtaaggcaa ccccgccagc ctagccgggt cctcaacgac
     3841 aggagcacga tcatgctagt catgccccgc gcccaccgga aggagctgac tgggttgaag
     3901 gctctcaagg gcatcggtcg agatcccggt gcctaatgag tgagctaact tacattaatt
     3961 gcgttgcgct cactgcccgc tttccagtcg ggaaacctgt cgtgccagct gcattaatga
     4021 atcggccaac gcgcggggag aggcggtttg cgtattgggc gccagggtgg tttttctttt
     4081 caccagtgag acgggcaaca gctgattgcc cttcaccgcc tggccctgag agagttgcag
     4141 caagcggtcc acgctggttt gccccagcag gcgaaaatcc tgtttgatgg tggttaacgg
     4201 cgggatataa catgagctgt cttcggtatc gtcgtatccc actaccgaga tgtccgcacc
     4261 aacgcgcagc ccggactcgg taatggcgcg cattgcgccc agcgccatct gatcgttggc
     4321 aaccagcatc gcagtgggaa cgatgccctc attcagcatt tgcatggttt gttgaaaacc
     4381 ggacatggca ctccagtcgc cttcccgttc cgctatcggc tgaatttgat tgcgagtgag
     4441 atatttatgc cagccagcca gacgcagacg cgccgagaca gaacttaatg ggcccgctaa
     4501 cagcgcgatt tgctggtgac ccaatgcgac cagatgctcc acgcccagtc gcgtaccgtc
     4561 ttcatgggag aaaataatac tgttgatggg tgtctggtca gagacatcaa gaaataacgc
     4621 cggaacatta gtgcaggcag cttccacagc aatggcatcc tggtcatcca gcggatagtt
     4681 aatgatcagc ccactgacgc gttgcgcgag aagattgtgc accgccgctt tacaggcttc
     4741 gacgccgctt cgttctacca tcgacaccac cacgctggca cccagttgat cggcgcgaga
     4801 tttaatcgcc gcgacaattt gcgacggcgc gtgcagggcc agactggagg tggcaacgcc
     4861 aatcagcaac gactgtttgc ccgccagttg ttgtgccacg cggttgggaa tgtaattcag
     4921 ctccgccatc gccgcttcca ctttttcccg cgttttcgca gaaacgtggc tggcctggtt
     4981 caccacgcgg gaaacggtct gataagagac accggcatac tctgcgacat cgtataacgt
     5041 tactggtttc acattcacca ccctgaattg actctcttcc gggcgctatc atgccatacc
     5101 gcgaaaggtt ttgcgccatt cgatggtgtc cgggatctcg acgctctccc tt
//
