# Supplementary material for: Genetically encoded RNA strand exchange circuits for programmable protein expression and computation in cells
Source: bioRxiv preprint, doi:10.1101/2025.09.24.678369, version 1 (2025-09-24)
Supplement: Plasmid GenBank files [file 678369_file04.zip › Supplementary File 2/pET - (O_11) O5u1d d20 3hpR7 Rg Thyb6.gb]

LOCUS       pET_-_(O_11)_O{5,u1d}_[ 5258 bp ds-DNA     circular     21-SEP-2025
DEFINITION  .
KEYWORDS    "accession:addgene_vdb_2659"
COMMENT     Imported from database: AddGene Entry: pETDuet-1 URL:
            https://www.addgene.org/browse/sequence/2659/giraffe-analyze_vdb/
            GENERAL Analyze: Sequence Bacterial Resistance: Ampicillin Catalog
            Number: 71146 Cloning Method: Unknown Constitutive: Unspecified
            Notes: pETDuet-1 is designed for the coexpression of two target
            genes. pETDuet-1 carries the pBR322-derived ColE1 replicon, lacI
            gene and ampicillin resistance gene. Plasmid Type: Bacterial
            Expression, coexpression Promotor: T7 Size: 5420 Source/Vendor: EMD
            Biosciences Stable: Unspecified Viral/Non-Viral: Nonviral
FEATURES             Location/Qualifiers
     gene            complement(1..252)
                     /label="tet (887 - 636)"
                     /ApEinfo_revcolor="#d59687"
                     /ApEinfo_fwdcolor="#d59687"
     primer          184..203
                     /label="pBRrevBam_primer"
                     /ApEinfo_revcolor="#84b0dc"
                     /ApEinfo_fwdcolor="#84b0dc"
     primer          205..222
                     /label="pET_seq_fwd"
                     /note="sequence: gccagcaaccgcacctgt"
                     /ApEinfo_revcolor="#b1ff67"
                     /ApEinfo_fwdcolor="#b1ff67"
     primer          complement(254..304)
                     /label="pET_BB_rev_ga4"
                     /note="sequence: GACAGTTAGCCCAGAGCAGCGTTAGACTTCatcgatctcgatcctctacgc"
                     /ApEinfo_revcolor="#b4abac"
                     /ApEinfo_fwdcolor="#b4abac"
     misc_feature    275..314
                     /label="U1"
                     /ApEinfo_revcolor="#ff9ccd"
                     /ApEinfo_fwdcolor="#ff9ccd"
                     /note="GA homology domain"
     misc_feature    318..334
                     /label="T7 promoter"
                     /ApEinfo_revcolor="#9eafd2"
                     /ApEinfo_fwdcolor="#9eafd2"
     misc_feature    335..350
                     /label="5hp"
                     /ApEinfo_revcolor="#9eafd2"
                     /ApEinfo_fwdcolor="#9eafd2"
     misc_feature    515..558
                     /label="Thyb6"
                     /ApEinfo_revcolor="#c7b0e3"
                     /ApEinfo_fwdcolor="#c7b0e3"
     misc_feature    559..614
                     /label="riboJn"
                     /ApEinfo_revcolor="#b4abac"
                     /ApEinfo_fwdcolor="#b4abac"
     misc_feature    615..654
                     /label="Ux"
                     /ApEinfo_revcolor="#ffef86"
                     /ApEinfo_fwdcolor="#ffef86"
                     /note="GA homology domain"
     primer          655..682
                     /label="pET_BB_ds_fwd"
                     /note="sequence: ctgaaaggaggaactatatccggattgg"
                     /ApEinfo_revcolor="#b1ff67"
                     /ApEinfo_fwdcolor="#b1ff67"
     primer          complement(684..703)
                     /label="pET_seq_rev"
                     /note="sequence: ctacagggcgcgtcccattc"
                     /ApEinfo_revcolor="#ff9ccd"
                     /ApEinfo_fwdcolor="#ff9ccd"
     gene            complement(1261..2121)
                     /label="Ampicillin"
                     /ApEinfo_revcolor="#f58a5e"
                     /ApEinfo_fwdcolor="#f58a5e"
     primer          complement(1264..1292)
                     /label="pET_ampR_rev"
                     /note="sequence: agataggtgcctcactgattaagcattgg"
                     /ApEinfo_revcolor="#d6b295"
                     /ApEinfo_fwdcolor="#d6b295"
     promoter        complement(2164..2192)
                     /label="AmpR_promoter"
                     /ApEinfo_revcolor="#84b0dc"
                     /ApEinfo_fwdcolor="#84b0dc"
     origin          2279..2898
                     /label="pBR322_origin"
                     /ApEinfo_revcolor="#75c6a9"
                     /ApEinfo_fwdcolor="#75c6a9"
     primer          3297..3319
                     /label="pGEX_3_primer"
                     /ApEinfo_revcolor="#ff9ccd"
                     /ApEinfo_fwdcolor="#ff9ccd"
     feature         complement(3313..3504)
                     /label="ROP"
                     /ApEinfo_revcolor="#c7b0e3"
                     /ApEinfo_fwdcolor="#c7b0e3"
     regulatory      complement(4076..5167)
                     /label="lacI"
                     /ApEinfo_revcolor="#c6c9d1"
                     /ApEinfo_fwdcolor="#c6c9d1"
ORIGIN
        1 atgcgactcc tgcattagga agcagcccag tagtaggttg aggccgttga gcaccgccgc
       61 cgcaaggaat ggtgcatgca aggagatggc gcccaacagt cccccggcca cggggcctgc
      121 caccataccc acgccgaaac aagcgctcat gagcccgaag tggcgagccc gatcttcccc
      181 atcggtgatg tcggcgatat aggcgccagc aaccgcacct gtggcgccgg tgatgccggc
      241 cacgatgcgt ccggcgtaga ggatcgagat cgatCATTAC TCGCATCCAT TCTCAGGCTG
      301 TCTCGTCTCG TCTCTTCTAA TACGACTCAC TATAGGGAGA TTCGTCTCCC AAATACTTAA
      361 TACAAAATAA TCACTTCACA ACATCAACTA TACTACTCAC AATCATACCA GCTCAGGTAT
      421 GATTGTGTAC GGCCGGCATG GTCCCAGCCT CCTCGCTGGC GCCGGCTGGG CAACATTCCG
      481 AGGGGACCGT CCCCTCGGTA ATGGCGAATG GGACatatcA GATAACAGAT ACttcgGtat
      541 ctgttatctg ttTTTTTTAG CTGTCACCGG ATGTGCTTTC CGGTCTGATG AGTCCGTGAG
      601 GACGAAACAG CCTCCCAGGA TACATAGATT ACCACAACTC CGAGCCCTTC CACCctgaaa
      661 ggaggaacta tatccggatt ggcgaatggg nnnnnnnnnn nnnnnnnnnn nnnnnnnnnn
      721 nnnnnnnnnn nnnnnnnnnn nnnnnnnnnn nnnnnnnnnn nnnnnnnnnn nnnnnnnnnn
      781 nnnnnnnnnn nnnnnnnnnn nnnnnnnnnn nnnncnnnnn nnnnnnnnnn nnnnnnnnnn
      841 nnnnnnnnnn nnnnnnnnnn nnnnnnnnnn nnnnnnnnnn nnnnnnnnnn nnnnnnnnnn
      901 nnnnnnannn nnnnnnnnnn nnnnnnnnnn nnnnnnnnnn nnnnnnnnnn nnnnnncctt
      961 tgacgttgga gtccacgttc tttaatagtg gactcttgtt ccaaactgga acaacactca
     1021 accctatctc ggtctattct tttgatttat aagggatttt gccgatttcg gcctattggt
     1081 taaaaaatga gctgatttaa caaaaattta acgcgaattt taacaaaata ttaacgttta
     1141 caatttctgg cggcacgatg gcatgagatt atcaaaaagg atcttcacct agatcctttt
     1201 aaattaaaaa tgaagtttta aatcaatcta aagtatatat gagtaaactt ggtctgacag
     1261 ttaccaatgc ttaatcagtg aggcacctat ctcagcgatc tgtctatttc gttcatccat
     1321 agttgcctga ctccccgtcg tgtagataac tacgatacgg gagggcttac catctggccc
     1381 cagtgctgca atgataccgc gagacccacg ctcaccggct ccagatttat cagcaataaa
     1441 ccagccagcc ggaagggccg agcgcagaag tggtcctgca actttatccg cctccatcca
     1501 gtctattaat tgttgccggg aagctagagt aagtagttcg ccagttaata gtttgcgcaa
     1561 cgttgttgcc attgctacag gcatcgtggt gtcacgctcg tcgtttggta tggcttcatt
     1621 cagctccggt tcccaacgat caaggcgagt tacatgatcc cccatgttgt gcaaaaaagc
     1681 ggttagctcc ttcggtcctc cgatcgttgt cagaagtaag ttggccgcag tgttatcact
     1741 catggttatg gcagcactgc ataattctct tactgtcatg ccatccgtaa gatgcttttc
     1801 tgtgactggt gagtactcaa ccaagtcatt ctgagaatag tgtatgcggc gaccgagttg
     1861 ctcttgcccg gcgtcaatac gggataatac cgcgccacat agcagaactt taaaagtgct
     1921 catcattgga aaacgttctt cggggcgaaa actctcaagg atcttaccgc tgttgagatc
     1981 cagttcgatg taacccactc gtgcacccaa ctgatcttca gcatctttta ctttcaccag
     2041 cgtttctggg tgagcaaaaa caggaaggca aaatgccgca aaaaagggaa taagggcgac
     2101 acggaaatgt tgaatactca tactcttcct ttttcaatca tgattgaagc atttatcagg
     2161 gttattgtct catgagcgga tacatatttg aatgtattta gaaaaataaa caaataggtc
     2221 atgaccaaaa tcccttaacg tgagttttcg ttccactgag cgtcagaccc cgtagaaaag
     2281 atcaaaggat cttcttgaga tccttttttt ctgcgcgtaa tctgctgctt gcaaacaaaa
     2341 aaaccaccgc taccagcggt ggtttgtttg ccggatcaag agctaccaac tctttttccg
     2401 aaggtaactg gcttcagcag agcgcagata ccaaatactg tccttctagt gtagccgtag
     2461 ttaggccacc acttcaagaa ctctgtagca ccgcctacat acctcgctct gctaatcctg
     2521 ttaccagtgg ctgctgccag tggcgataag tcgtgtctta ccgggttgga ctcaagacga
     2581 tagttaccgg ataaggcgca gcggtcgggc tgaacggggg gttcgtgcac acagcccagc
     2641 ttggagcgaa cgacctacac cgaactgaga tacctacagc gtgagctatg agaaagcgcc
     2701 acgcttcccg aagggagaaa ggcggacagg tatccggtaa gcggcagggt cggaacagga
     2761 gagcgcacga gggagcttcc agggggaaac gcctggtatc tttatagtcc tgtcgggttt
     2821 cgccacctct gacttgagcg tcgatttttg tgatgctcgt caggggggcg gagcctatgg
     2881 aaaaacgcca gcaacgcggc ctttttacgg ttcctggcct tttgctggcc ttttgctcac
     2941 atgttctttc ctgcgttatc ccctgattct gtggataacc gtattaccgc ctttgagtga
     3001 gctgataccg ctcgccgcag ccgaacgacc gagcgcagcg agtcagtgag cgaggaagcg
     3061 gaagagcgcc tgatgcggta ttttctcctt acgcatctgt gcggtatttc acaccgcata
     3121 tatggtgcac tctcagtaca atctgctctg atgccgcata gttaagccag tatacactcc
     3181 gctatcgcta cgtgactggg tcatggctgc gccccgacac ccgccaacac ccgctgacgc
     3241 gccctgacgg gcttgtctgc tcccggcatc cgcttacaga caagctgtga ccgtctccgg
     3301 gagctgcatg tgtcagaggt tttcaccgtc atcaccgaaa cgcgcgaggc agctgcggta
     3361 aagctcatca gcgtggtcgt gaagcgattc acagatgtct gcctgttcat ccgcgtccag
     3421 ctcgttgagt ttctccagaa gcgttaatgt ctggcttctg ataaagcggg ccatgttaag
     3481 ggcggttttt tcctgtttgg tcactgatgc ctccgtgtaa gggggatttc tgttcatggg
     3541 ggtaatgata ccgatgaaac gagagaggat gctcacgata cgggttactg atgatgaaca
     3601 tgcccggtta ctggaacgtt gtgagggtaa acaactggcg gtatggatgc ggcgggacca
     3661 gagaaaaatc actcagggtc aatgccagcg cttcgttaat acagatgtag gtgttccaca
     3721 gggtagccag cagcatcctg cgatgcagat ccggaacata atggtgcagg gcgctgactt
     3781 ccgcgtttcc agactttacg aaacacggaa accgaagacc attcatgttg ttgctcaggt
     3841 cgcagacgtt ttgcagcagc agtcgcttca cgttcgctcg cgtatcggtg attcattctg
     3901 ctaaccagta aggcaacccc gccagcctag ccgggtcctc aacgacagga gcacgatcat
     3961 gctagtcatg ccccgcgccc accggaagga gctgactggg ttgaaggctc tcaagggcat
     4021 cggtcgagat cccggtgcct aatgagtgag ctaacttaca ttaattgcgt tgcgctcact
     4081 gcccgctttc cagtcgggaa acctgtcgtg ccagctgcat taatgaatcg gccaacgcgc
     4141 ggggagaggc ggtttgcgta ttgggcgcca gggtggtttt tcttttcacc agtgagacgg
     4201 gcaacagctg attgcccttc accgcctggc cctgagagag ttgcagcaag cggtccacgc
     4261 tggtttgccc cagcaggcga aaatcctgtt tgatggtggt taacggcggg atataacatg
     4321 agctgtcttc ggtatcgtcg tatcccacta ccgagatgtc cgcaccaacg cgcagcccgg
     4381 actcggtaat ggcgcgcatt gcgcccagcg ccatctgatc gttggcaacc agcatcgcag
     4441 tgggaacgat gccctcattc agcatttgca tggtttgttg aaaaccggac atggcactcc
     4501 agtcgccttc ccgttccgct atcggctgaa tttgattgcg agtgagatat ttatgccagc
     4561 cagccagacg cagacgcgcc gagacagaac ttaatgggcc cgctaacagc gcgatttgct
     4621 ggtgacccaa tgcgaccaga tgctccacgc ccagtcgcgt accgtcttca tgggagaaaa
     4681 taatactgtt gatgggtgtc tggtcagaga catcaagaaa taacgccgga acattagtgc
     4741 aggcagcttc cacagcaatg gcatcctggt catccagcgg atagttaatg atcagcccac
     4801 tgacgcgttg cgcgagaaga ttgtgcaccg ccgctttaca ggcttcgacg ccgcttcgtt
     4861 ctaccatcga caccaccacg ctggcaccca gttgatcggc gcgagattta atcgccgcga
     4921 caatttgcga cggcgcgtgc agggccagac tggaggtggc aacgccaatc agcaacgact
     4981 gtttgcccgc cagttgttgt gccacgcggt tgggaatgta attcagctcc gccatcgccg
     5041 cttccacttt ttcccgcgtt ttcgcagaaa cgtggctggc ctggttcacc acgcgggaaa
     5101 cggtctgata agagacaccg gcatactctg cgacatcgta taacgttact ggtttcacat
     5161 tcaccaccct gaattgactc tcttccgggc gctatcatgc cataccgcga aaggttttgc
     5221 gccattcgat ggtgtccggg atctcgacgc tctccctt
//
