# Supplementary material for: Genetically encoded RNA strand exchange circuits for programmable protein expression and computation in cells
Source: bioRxiv preprint, doi:10.1101/2025.09.24.678369, version 1 (2025-09-24)
Supplement: Plasmid GenBank files [file 678369_file04.zip › Supplementary File 2/pET - (O_12) O5u1d d20 3hp14 Rg Thyb6.gb]

LOCUS       pET_-_(O_12)_O{5,u1d}_[ 5256 bp ds-DNA     circular     21-SEP-2025
DEFINITION  .
KEYWORDS    "accession:addgene_vdb_2659"
COMMENT     Imported from database: AddGene Entry: pETDuet-1 URL:
            https://www.addgene.org/browse/sequence/2659/giraffe-analyze_vdb/
            GENERAL Analyze: Sequence Bacterial Resistance: Ampicillin Catalog
            Number: 71146 Cloning Method: Unknown Constitutive: Unspecified
            Notes: pETDuet-1 is designed for the coexpression of two target
            genes. pETDuet-1 carries the pBR322-derived ColE1 replicon, lacI
            gene and ampicillin resistance gene. Plasmid Type: Bacterial
            Expression, coexpression Promotor: T7 Size: 5420 Source/Vendor: EMD
            Biosciences Stable: Unspecified Viral/Non-Viral: Nonviral
FEATURES             Location/Qualifiers
     gene            complement(1..252)
                     /label="tet (887 - 636)"
                     /ApEinfo_revcolor="#d59687"
                     /ApEinfo_fwdcolor="#d59687"
     primer          184..203
                     /label="pBRrevBam_primer"
                     /ApEinfo_revcolor="#84b0dc"
                     /ApEinfo_fwdcolor="#84b0dc"
     primer          205..222
                     /label="pET_seq_fwd"
                     /note="sequence: gccagcaaccgcacctgt"
                     /ApEinfo_revcolor="#b1ff67"
                     /ApEinfo_fwdcolor="#b1ff67"
     primer          complement(254..304)
                     /label="pET_BB_rev_ga4"
                     /note="sequence: GACAGTTAGCCCAGAGCAGCGTTAGACTTCatcgatctcgatcctctacgc"
                     /ApEinfo_revcolor="#b4abac"
                     /ApEinfo_fwdcolor="#b4abac"
     misc_feature    275..314
                     /label="U1"
                     /ApEinfo_revcolor="#ff9ccd"
                     /ApEinfo_fwdcolor="#ff9ccd"
                     /note="GA homology domain"
     misc_feature    318..334
                     /label="T7 promoter"
                     /ApEinfo_revcolor="#9eafd2"
                     /ApEinfo_fwdcolor="#9eafd2"
     misc_feature    335..350
                     /label="5hp"
                     /ApEinfo_revcolor="#9eafd2"
                     /ApEinfo_fwdcolor="#9eafd2"
     misc_feature    513..556
                     /label="Thyb6"
                     /ApEinfo_revcolor="#c7b0e3"
                     /ApEinfo_fwdcolor="#c7b0e3"
     misc_feature    557..612
                     /label="riboJn"
                     /ApEinfo_revcolor="#b4abac"
                     /ApEinfo_fwdcolor="#b4abac"
     misc_feature    613..652
                     /label="Ux"
                     /ApEinfo_revcolor="#ffef86"
                     /ApEinfo_fwdcolor="#ffef86"
                     /note="GA homology domain"
     primer          653..680
                     /label="pET_BB_ds_fwd"
                     /note="sequence: ctgaaaggaggaactatatccggattgg"
                     /ApEinfo_revcolor="#b1ff67"
                     /ApEinfo_fwdcolor="#b1ff67"
     primer          complement(682..701)
                     /label="pET_seq_rev"
                     /note="sequence: ctacagggcgcgtcccattc"
                     /ApEinfo_revcolor="#ff9ccd"
                     /ApEinfo_fwdcolor="#ff9ccd"
     gene            complement(1259..2119)
                     /label="Ampicillin"
                     /ApEinfo_revcolor="#f58a5e"
                     /ApEinfo_fwdcolor="#f58a5e"
     primer          complement(1262..1290)
                     /label="pET_ampR_rev"
                     /note="sequence: agataggtgcctcactgattaagcattgg"
                     /ApEinfo_revcolor="#d6b295"
                     /ApEinfo_fwdcolor="#d6b295"
     promoter        complement(2162..2190)
                     /label="AmpR_promoter"
                     /ApEinfo_revcolor="#84b0dc"
                     /ApEinfo_fwdcolor="#84b0dc"
     origin          2277..2896
                     /label="pBR322_origin"
                     /ApEinfo_revcolor="#75c6a9"
                     /ApEinfo_fwdcolor="#75c6a9"
     primer          3295..3317
                     /label="pGEX_3_primer"
                     /ApEinfo_revcolor="#ff9ccd"
                     /ApEinfo_fwdcolor="#ff9ccd"
     feature         complement(3311..3502)
                     /label="ROP"
                     /ApEinfo_revcolor="#c7b0e3"
                     /ApEinfo_fwdcolor="#c7b0e3"
     regulatory      complement(4074..5165)
                     /label="lacI"
                     /ApEinfo_revcolor="#c6c9d1"
                     /ApEinfo_fwdcolor="#c6c9d1"
ORIGIN
        1 atgcgactcc tgcattagga agcagcccag tagtaggttg aggccgttga gcaccgccgc
       61 cgcaaggaat ggtgcatgca aggagatggc gcccaacagt cccccggcca cggggcctgc
      121 caccataccc acgccgaaac aagcgctcat gagcccgaag tggcgagccc gatcttcccc
      181 atcggtgatg tcggcgatat aggcgccagc aaccgcacct gtggcgccgg tgatgccggc
      241 cacgatgcgt ccggcgtaga ggatcgagat cgatCATTAC TCGCATCCAT TCTCAGGCTG
      301 TCTCGTCTCG TCTCTTCTAA TACGACTCAC TATAGGGAGA TTCGTCTCCC AAATACTTAA
      361 TACAAAATAA TCACTTCACA ACATCAACTA TACTACTCGT CGACTCTCGA GTGAGATTGT
      421 TGACGTACGG CCGGCATGGT CCCAGCCTCC TCGCTGGCGC CGGCTGGGCA ACATTCCGAG
      481 GGGACCGTCC CCTCGGTAAT GGCGAATGGG ACatatcAGA TAACAGATAC ttcgGtatct
      541 gttatctgtt TTTTTTAGCT GTCACCGGAT GTGCTTTCCG GTCTGATGAG TCCGTGAGGA
      601 CGAAACAGCC TCCCAGGATA CATAGATTAC CACAACTCCG AGCCCTTCCA CCctgaaagg
      661 aggaactata tccggattgg cgaatgggnn nnnnnnnnnn nnnnnnnnnn nnnnnnnnnn
      721 nnnnnnnnnn nnnnnnnnnn nnnnnnnnnn nnnnnnnnnn nnnnnnnnnn nnnnnnnnnn
      781 nnnnnnnnnn nnnnnnnnnn nnnnnnnnnn nncnnnnnnn nnnnnnnnnn nnnnnnnnnn
      841 nnnnnnnnnn nnnnnnnnnn nnnnnnnnnn nnnnnnnnnn nnnnnnnnnn nnnnnnnnnn
      901 nnnnannnnn nnnnnnnnnn nnnnnnnnnn nnnnnnnnnn nnnnnnnnnn nnnncctttg
      961 acgttggagt ccacgttctt taatagtgga ctcttgttcc aaactggaac aacactcaac
     1021 cctatctcgg tctattcttt tgatttataa gggattttgc cgatttcggc ctattggtta
     1081 aaaaatgagc tgatttaaca aaaatttaac gcgaatttta acaaaatatt aacgtttaca
     1141 atttctggcg gcacgatggc atgagattat caaaaaggat cttcacctag atccttttaa
     1201 attaaaaatg aagttttaaa tcaatctaaa gtatatatga gtaaacttgg tctgacagtt
     1261 accaatgctt aatcagtgag gcacctatct cagcgatctg tctatttcgt tcatccatag
     1321 ttgcctgact ccccgtcgtg tagataacta cgatacggga gggcttacca tctggcccca
     1381 gtgctgcaat gataccgcga gacccacgct caccggctcc agatttatca gcaataaacc
     1441 agccagccgg aagggccgag cgcagaagtg gtcctgcaac tttatccgcc tccatccagt
     1501 ctattaattg ttgccgggaa gctagagtaa gtagttcgcc agttaatagt ttgcgcaacg
     1561 ttgttgccat tgctacaggc atcgtggtgt cacgctcgtc gtttggtatg gcttcattca
     1621 gctccggttc ccaacgatca aggcgagtta catgatcccc catgttgtgc aaaaaagcgg
     1681 ttagctcctt cggtcctccg atcgttgtca gaagtaagtt ggccgcagtg ttatcactca
     1741 tggttatggc agcactgcat aattctctta ctgtcatgcc atccgtaaga tgcttttctg
     1801 tgactggtga gtactcaacc aagtcattct gagaatagtg tatgcggcga ccgagttgct
     1861 cttgcccggc gtcaatacgg gataataccg cgccacatag cagaacttta aaagtgctca
     1921 tcattggaaa acgttcttcg gggcgaaaac tctcaaggat cttaccgctg ttgagatcca
     1981 gttcgatgta acccactcgt gcacccaact gatcttcagc atcttttact ttcaccagcg
     2041 tttctgggtg agcaaaaaca ggaaggcaaa atgccgcaaa aaagggaata agggcgacac
     2101 ggaaatgttg aatactcata ctcttccttt ttcaatcatg attgaagcat ttatcagggt
     2161 tattgtctca tgagcggata catatttgaa tgtatttaga aaaataaaca aataggtcat
     2221 gaccaaaatc ccttaacgtg agttttcgtt ccactgagcg tcagaccccg tagaaaagat
     2281 caaaggatct tcttgagatc ctttttttct gcgcgtaatc tgctgcttgc aaacaaaaaa
     2341 accaccgcta ccagcggtgg tttgtttgcc ggatcaagag ctaccaactc tttttccgaa
     2401 ggtaactggc ttcagcagag cgcagatacc aaatactgtc cttctagtgt agccgtagtt
     2461 aggccaccac ttcaagaact ctgtagcacc gcctacatac ctcgctctgc taatcctgtt
     2521 accagtggct gctgccagtg gcgataagtc gtgtcttacc gggttggact caagacgata
     2581 gttaccggat aaggcgcagc ggtcgggctg aacggggggt tcgtgcacac agcccagctt
     2641 ggagcgaacg acctacaccg aactgagata cctacagcgt gagctatgag aaagcgccac
     2701 gcttcccgaa gggagaaagg cggacaggta tccggtaagc ggcagggtcg gaacaggaga
     2761 gcgcacgagg gagcttccag ggggaaacgc ctggtatctt tatagtcctg tcgggtttcg
     2821 ccacctctga cttgagcgtc gatttttgtg atgctcgtca ggggggcgga gcctatggaa
     2881 aaacgccagc aacgcggcct ttttacggtt cctggccttt tgctggcctt ttgctcacat
     2941 gttctttcct gcgttatccc ctgattctgt ggataaccgt attaccgcct ttgagtgagc
     3001 tgataccgct cgccgcagcc gaacgaccga gcgcagcgag tcagtgagcg aggaagcgga
     3061 agagcgcctg atgcggtatt ttctccttac gcatctgtgc ggtatttcac accgcatata
     3121 tggtgcactc tcagtacaat ctgctctgat gccgcatagt taagccagta tacactccgc
     3181 tatcgctacg tgactgggtc atggctgcgc cccgacaccc gccaacaccc gctgacgcgc
     3241 cctgacgggc ttgtctgctc ccggcatccg cttacagaca agctgtgacc gtctccggga
     3301 gctgcatgtg tcagaggttt tcaccgtcat caccgaaacg cgcgaggcag ctgcggtaaa
     3361 gctcatcagc gtggtcgtga agcgattcac agatgtctgc ctgttcatcc gcgtccagct
     3421 cgttgagttt ctccagaagc gttaatgtct ggcttctgat aaagcgggcc atgttaaggg
     3481 cggttttttc ctgtttggtc actgatgcct ccgtgtaagg gggatttctg ttcatggggg
     3541 taatgatacc gatgaaacga gagaggatgc tcacgatacg ggttactgat gatgaacatg
     3601 cccggttact ggaacgttgt gagggtaaac aactggcggt atggatgcgg cgggaccaga
     3661 gaaaaatcac tcagggtcaa tgccagcgct tcgttaatac agatgtaggt gttccacagg
     3721 gtagccagca gcatcctgcg atgcagatcc ggaacataat ggtgcagggc gctgacttcc
     3781 gcgtttccag actttacgaa acacggaaac cgaagaccat tcatgttgtt gctcaggtcg
     3841 cagacgtttt gcagcagcag tcgcttcacg ttcgctcgcg tatcggtgat tcattctgct
     3901 aaccagtaag gcaaccccgc cagcctagcc gggtcctcaa cgacaggagc acgatcatgc
     3961 tagtcatgcc ccgcgcccac cggaaggagc tgactgggtt gaaggctctc aagggcatcg
     4021 gtcgagatcc cggtgcctaa tgagtgagct aacttacatt aattgcgttg cgctcactgc
     4081 ccgctttcca gtcgggaaac ctgtcgtgcc agctgcatta atgaatcggc caacgcgcgg
     4141 ggagaggcgg tttgcgtatt gggcgccagg gtggtttttc ttttcaccag tgagacgggc
     4201 aacagctgat tgcccttcac cgcctggccc tgagagagtt gcagcaagcg gtccacgctg
     4261 gtttgcccca gcaggcgaaa atcctgtttg atggtggtta acggcgggat ataacatgag
     4321 ctgtcttcgg tatcgtcgta tcccactacc gagatgtccg caccaacgcg cagcccggac
     4381 tcggtaatgg cgcgcattgc gcccagcgcc atctgatcgt tggcaaccag catcgcagtg
     4441 ggaacgatgc cctcattcag catttgcatg gtttgttgaa aaccggacat ggcactccag
     4501 tcgccttccc gttccgctat cggctgaatt tgattgcgag tgagatattt atgccagcca
     4561 gccagacgca gacgcgccga gacagaactt aatgggcccg ctaacagcgc gatttgctgg
     4621 tgacccaatg cgaccagatg ctccacgccc agtcgcgtac cgtcttcatg ggagaaaata
     4681 atactgttga tgggtgtctg gtcagagaca tcaagaaata acgccggaac attagtgcag
     4741 gcagcttcca cagcaatggc atcctggtca tccagcggat agttaatgat cagcccactg
     4801 acgcgttgcg cgagaagatt gtgcaccgcc gctttacagg cttcgacgcc gcttcgttct
     4861 accatcgaca ccaccacgct ggcacccagt tgatcggcgc gagatttaat cgccgcgaca
     4921 atttgcgacg gcgcgtgcag ggccagactg gaggtggcaa cgccaatcag caacgactgt
     4981 ttgcccgcca gttgttgtgc cacgcggttg ggaatgtaat tcagctccgc catcgccgct
     5041 tccacttttt cccgcgtttt cgcagaaacg tggctggcct ggttcaccac gcgggaaacg
     5101 gtctgataag agacaccggc atactctgcg acatcgtata acgttactgg tttcacattc
     5161 accaccctga attgactctc ttccgggcgc tatcatgcca taccgcgaaa ggttttgcgc
     5221 cattcgatgg tgtccgggat ctcgacgctc tccctt
//
