# Supplementary material for: Genetically encoded RNA strand exchange circuits for programmable protein expression and computation in cells
Source: bioRxiv preprint, doi:10.1101/2025.09.24.678369, version 1 (2025-09-24)
Supplement: Plasmid GenBank files [file 678369_file04.zip › Supplementary File 2/pET - (O_13) O5u1d d20 Rg Thyb6.gb]

LOCUS       pET_-_(O_13)_O{5,u1d}_[ 5227 bp ds-DNA     circular     21-SEP-2025
DEFINITION  .
KEYWORDS    "accession:addgene_vdb_2659"
COMMENT     Imported from database: AddGene Entry: pETDuet-1 URL:
            https://www.addgene.org/browse/sequence/2659/giraffe-analyze_vdb/
            GENERAL Analyze: Sequence Bacterial Resistance: Ampicillin Catalog
            Number: 71146 Cloning Method: Unknown Constitutive: Unspecified
            Notes: pETDuet-1 is designed for the coexpression of two target
            genes. pETDuet-1 carries the pBR322-derived ColE1 replicon, lacI
            gene and ampicillin resistance gene. Plasmid Type: Bacterial
            Expression, coexpression Promotor: T7 Size: 5420 Source/Vendor: EMD
            Biosciences Stable: Unspecified Viral/Non-Viral: Nonviral
FEATURES             Location/Qualifiers
     gene            complement(1..252)
                     /label="tet (887 - 636)"
                     /ApEinfo_revcolor="#d59687"
                     /ApEinfo_fwdcolor="#d59687"
     primer          184..203
                     /label="pBRrevBam_primer"
                     /ApEinfo_revcolor="#84b0dc"
                     /ApEinfo_fwdcolor="#84b0dc"
     primer          205..222
                     /label="pET_seq_fwd"
                     /note="sequence: gccagcaaccgcacctgt"
                     /ApEinfo_revcolor="#b1ff67"
                     /ApEinfo_fwdcolor="#b1ff67"
     primer          complement(254..304)
                     /label="pET_BB_rev_ga4"
                     /note="sequence: GACAGTTAGCCCAGAGCAGCGTTAGACTTCatcgatctcgatcctctacgc"
                     /ApEinfo_revcolor="#b4abac"
                     /ApEinfo_fwdcolor="#b4abac"
     misc_feature    275..314
                     /label="U1"
                     /ApEinfo_revcolor="#ff9ccd"
                     /ApEinfo_fwdcolor="#ff9ccd"
                     /note="GA homology domain"
     misc_feature    318..334
                     /label="T7 promoter"
                     /ApEinfo_revcolor="#9eafd2"
                     /ApEinfo_fwdcolor="#9eafd2"
     misc_feature    335..350
                     /label="5hp"
                     /ApEinfo_revcolor="#9eafd2"
                     /ApEinfo_fwdcolor="#9eafd2"
     primer          complement(339..364)
                     /label="hpd20_1_rev"
                     /note="sequence: TGTATTAAGTATTTGGGAGACGAATC"
                     /ApEinfo_revcolor="#75c6a9"
                     /ApEinfo_fwdcolor="#75c6a9"
     misc_feature    351..370
                     /label="d20"
                     /ApEinfo_revcolor="#c6c9d1"
                     /ApEinfo_fwdcolor="#c6c9d1"
     primer          365..396
                     /label="d6_3_5u1d_fwd"
                     /note="sequence: TTATTATCACTTCACAACATCAACTATACTAC"
                     /ApEinfo_revcolor="#d6b295"
                     /ApEinfo_fwdcolor="#d6b295"
     primer          365..396
                     /label="d6_2_5u1d_fwd"
                     /note="sequence: ATATACTCACTTCACAACATCAACTATACTAC"
                     /ApEinfo_revcolor="#b1ff67"
                     /ApEinfo_fwdcolor="#b1ff67"
     misc_feature    371..380
                     /label=1
                     /ApEinfo_revcolor="#f58a5e"
                     /ApEinfo_fwdcolor="#f58a5e"
     misc_feature    381..386
                     /label="u"
                     /ApEinfo_revcolor="#b4abac"
                     /ApEinfo_fwdcolor="#b4abac"
     misc_feature    387..396
                     /label=5
                     /ApEinfo_revcolor="#85dae9"
                     /ApEinfo_fwdcolor="#85dae9"
     misc_feature    484..527
                     /label="Thyb6"
                     /ApEinfo_revcolor="#c7b0e3"
                     /ApEinfo_fwdcolor="#c7b0e3"
     misc_feature    528..583
                     /label="riboJn"
                     /ApEinfo_revcolor="#b4abac"
                     /ApEinfo_fwdcolor="#b4abac"
     misc_feature    584..623
                     /label="Ux"
                     /ApEinfo_revcolor="#ffef86"
                     /ApEinfo_fwdcolor="#ffef86"
                     /note="GA homology domain"
     primer          624..651
                     /label="pET_BB_ds_fwd"
                     /note="sequence: ctgaaaggaggaactatatccggattgg"
                     /ApEinfo_revcolor="#b1ff67"
                     /ApEinfo_fwdcolor="#b1ff67"
     primer          complement(653..672)
                     /label="pET_seq_rev"
                     /note="sequence: ctacagggcgcgtcccattc"
                     /ApEinfo_revcolor="#ff9ccd"
                     /ApEinfo_fwdcolor="#ff9ccd"
     gene            complement(1230..2090)
                     /label="Ampicillin"
                     /ApEinfo_revcolor="#f58a5e"
                     /ApEinfo_fwdcolor="#f58a5e"
     primer          complement(1233..1261)
                     /label="pET_ampR_rev"
                     /note="sequence: agataggtgcctcactgattaagcattgg"
                     /ApEinfo_revcolor="#d6b295"
                     /ApEinfo_fwdcolor="#d6b295"
     promoter        complement(2133..2161)
                     /label="AmpR_promoter"
                     /ApEinfo_revcolor="#84b0dc"
                     /ApEinfo_fwdcolor="#84b0dc"
     origin          2248..2867
                     /label="pBR322_origin"
                     /ApEinfo_revcolor="#75c6a9"
                     /ApEinfo_fwdcolor="#75c6a9"
     primer          3266..3288
                     /label="pGEX_3_primer"
                     /ApEinfo_revcolor="#ff9ccd"
                     /ApEinfo_fwdcolor="#ff9ccd"
     feature         complement(3282..3473)
                     /label="ROP"
                     /ApEinfo_revcolor="#c7b0e3"
                     /ApEinfo_fwdcolor="#c7b0e3"
     regulatory      complement(4045..5136)
                     /label="lacI"
                     /ApEinfo_revcolor="#c6c9d1"
                     /ApEinfo_fwdcolor="#c6c9d1"
ORIGIN
        1 atgcgactcc tgcattagga agcagcccag tagtaggttg aggccgttga gcaccgccgc
       61 cgcaaggaat ggtgcatgca aggagatggc gcccaacagt cccccggcca cggggcctgc
      121 caccataccc acgccgaaac aagcgctcat gagcccgaag tggcgagccc gatcttcccc
      181 atcggtgatg tcggcgatat aggcgccagc aaccgcacct gtggcgccgg tgatgccggc
      241 cacgatgcgt ccggcgtaga ggatcgagat cgatCATTAC TCGCATCCAT TCTCAGGCTG
      301 TCTCGTCTCG TCTCTTCTAA TACGACTCAC TATAGGGAGA TTCGTCTCCC AAATACTTAA
      361 TACAAAATAA TCACTTCACA ACATCAACTA TACTACTACG GCCGGCATGG TCCCAGCCTC
      421 CTCGCTGGCG CCGGCTGGGC AACATTCCGA GGGGACCGTC CCCTCGGTAA TGGCGAATGG
      481 GACatatcAG ATAACAGATA CttcgGtatc tgttatctgt tTTTTTTAGC TGTCACCGGA
      541 TGTGCTTTCC GGTCTGATGA GTCCGTGAGG ACGAAACAGC CTCCCAGGAT ACATAGATTA
      601 CCACAACTCC GAGCCCTTCC ACCctgaaag gaggaactat atccggattg gcgaatgggn
      661 nnnnnnnnnn nnnnnnnnnn nnnnnnnnnn nnnnnnnnnn nnnnnnnnnn nnnnnnnnnn
      721 nnnnnnnnnn nnnnnnnnnn nnnnnnnnnn nnnnnnnnnn nnnnnnnnnn nnnnnnnnnn
      781 nnncnnnnnn nnnnnnnnnn nnnnnnnnnn nnnnnnnnnn nnnnnnnnnn nnnnnnnnnn
      841 nnnnnnnnnn nnnnnnnnnn nnnnnnnnnn nnnnnannnn nnnnnnnnnn nnnnnnnnnn
      901 nnnnnnnnnn nnnnnnnnnn nnnnnccttt gacgttggag tccacgttct ttaatagtgg
      961 actcttgttc caaactggaa caacactcaa ccctatctcg gtctattctt ttgatttata
     1021 agggattttg ccgatttcgg cctattggtt aaaaaatgag ctgatttaac aaaaatttaa
     1081 cgcgaatttt aacaaaatat taacgtttac aatttctggc ggcacgatgg catgagatta
     1141 tcaaaaagga tcttcaccta gatcctttta aattaaaaat gaagttttaa atcaatctaa
     1201 agtatatatg agtaaacttg gtctgacagt taccaatgct taatcagtga ggcacctatc
     1261 tcagcgatct gtctatttcg ttcatccata gttgcctgac tccccgtcgt gtagataact
     1321 acgatacggg agggcttacc atctggcccc agtgctgcaa tgataccgcg agacccacgc
     1381 tcaccggctc cagatttatc agcaataaac cagccagccg gaagggccga gcgcagaagt
     1441 ggtcctgcaa ctttatccgc ctccatccag tctattaatt gttgccggga agctagagta
     1501 agtagttcgc cagttaatag tttgcgcaac gttgttgcca ttgctacagg catcgtggtg
     1561 tcacgctcgt cgtttggtat ggcttcattc agctccggtt cccaacgatc aaggcgagtt
     1621 acatgatccc ccatgttgtg caaaaaagcg gttagctcct tcggtcctcc gatcgttgtc
     1681 agaagtaagt tggccgcagt gttatcactc atggttatgg cagcactgca taattctctt
     1741 actgtcatgc catccgtaag atgcttttct gtgactggtg agtactcaac caagtcattc
     1801 tgagaatagt gtatgcggcg accgagttgc tcttgcccgg cgtcaatacg ggataatacc
     1861 gcgccacata gcagaacttt aaaagtgctc atcattggaa aacgttcttc ggggcgaaaa
     1921 ctctcaagga tcttaccgct gttgagatcc agttcgatgt aacccactcg tgcacccaac
     1981 tgatcttcag catcttttac tttcaccagc gtttctgggt gagcaaaaac aggaaggcaa
     2041 aatgccgcaa aaaagggaat aagggcgaca cggaaatgtt gaatactcat actcttcctt
     2101 tttcaatcat gattgaagca tttatcaggg ttattgtctc atgagcggat acatatttga
     2161 atgtatttag aaaaataaac aaataggtca tgaccaaaat cccttaacgt gagttttcgt
     2221 tccactgagc gtcagacccc gtagaaaaga tcaaaggatc ttcttgagat cctttttttc
     2281 tgcgcgtaat ctgctgcttg caaacaaaaa aaccaccgct accagcggtg gtttgtttgc
     2341 cggatcaaga gctaccaact ctttttccga aggtaactgg cttcagcaga gcgcagatac
     2401 caaatactgt ccttctagtg tagccgtagt taggccacca cttcaagaac tctgtagcac
     2461 cgcctacata cctcgctctg ctaatcctgt taccagtggc tgctgccagt ggcgataagt
     2521 cgtgtcttac cgggttggac tcaagacgat agttaccgga taaggcgcag cggtcgggct
     2581 gaacgggggg ttcgtgcaca cagcccagct tggagcgaac gacctacacc gaactgagat
     2641 acctacagcg tgagctatga gaaagcgcca cgcttcccga agggagaaag gcggacaggt
     2701 atccggtaag cggcagggtc ggaacaggag agcgcacgag ggagcttcca gggggaaacg
     2761 cctggtatct ttatagtcct gtcgggtttc gccacctctg acttgagcgt cgatttttgt
     2821 gatgctcgtc aggggggcgg agcctatgga aaaacgccag caacgcggcc tttttacggt
     2881 tcctggcctt ttgctggcct tttgctcaca tgttctttcc tgcgttatcc cctgattctg
     2941 tggataaccg tattaccgcc tttgagtgag ctgataccgc tcgccgcagc cgaacgaccg
     3001 agcgcagcga gtcagtgagc gaggaagcgg aagagcgcct gatgcggtat tttctcctta
     3061 cgcatctgtg cggtatttca caccgcatat atggtgcact ctcagtacaa tctgctctga
     3121 tgccgcatag ttaagccagt atacactccg ctatcgctac gtgactgggt catggctgcg
     3181 ccccgacacc cgccaacacc cgctgacgcg ccctgacggg cttgtctgct cccggcatcc
     3241 gcttacagac aagctgtgac cgtctccggg agctgcatgt gtcagaggtt ttcaccgtca
     3301 tcaccgaaac gcgcgaggca gctgcggtaa agctcatcag cgtggtcgtg aagcgattca
     3361 cagatgtctg cctgttcatc cgcgtccagc tcgttgagtt tctccagaag cgttaatgtc
     3421 tggcttctga taaagcgggc catgttaagg gcggtttttt cctgtttggt cactgatgcc
     3481 tccgtgtaag ggggatttct gttcatgggg gtaatgatac cgatgaaacg agagaggatg
     3541 ctcacgatac gggttactga tgatgaacat gcccggttac tggaacgttg tgagggtaaa
     3601 caactggcgg tatggatgcg gcgggaccag agaaaaatca ctcagggtca atgccagcgc
     3661 ttcgttaata cagatgtagg tgttccacag ggtagccagc agcatcctgc gatgcagatc
     3721 cggaacataa tggtgcaggg cgctgacttc cgcgtttcca gactttacga aacacggaaa
     3781 ccgaagacca ttcatgttgt tgctcaggtc gcagacgttt tgcagcagca gtcgcttcac
     3841 gttcgctcgc gtatcggtga ttcattctgc taaccagtaa ggcaaccccg ccagcctagc
     3901 cgggtcctca acgacaggag cacgatcatg ctagtcatgc cccgcgccca ccggaaggag
     3961 ctgactgggt tgaaggctct caagggcatc ggtcgagatc ccggtgccta atgagtgagc
     4021 taacttacat taattgcgtt gcgctcactg cccgctttcc agtcgggaaa cctgtcgtgc
     4081 cagctgcatt aatgaatcgg ccaacgcgcg gggagaggcg gtttgcgtat tgggcgccag
     4141 ggtggttttt cttttcacca gtgagacggg caacagctga ttgcccttca ccgcctggcc
     4201 ctgagagagt tgcagcaagc ggtccacgct ggtttgcccc agcaggcgaa aatcctgttt
     4261 gatggtggtt aacggcggga tataacatga gctgtcttcg gtatcgtcgt atcccactac
     4321 cgagatgtcc gcaccaacgc gcagcccgga ctcggtaatg gcgcgcattg cgcccagcgc
     4381 catctgatcg ttggcaacca gcatcgcagt gggaacgatg ccctcattca gcatttgcat
     4441 ggtttgttga aaaccggaca tggcactcca gtcgccttcc cgttccgcta tcggctgaat
     4501 ttgattgcga gtgagatatt tatgccagcc agccagacgc agacgcgccg agacagaact
     4561 taatgggccc gctaacagcg cgatttgctg gtgacccaat gcgaccagat gctccacgcc
     4621 cagtcgcgta ccgtcttcat gggagaaaat aatactgttg atgggtgtct ggtcagagac
     4681 atcaagaaat aacgccggaa cattagtgca ggcagcttcc acagcaatgg catcctggtc
     4741 atccagcgga tagttaatga tcagcccact gacgcgttgc gcgagaagat tgtgcaccgc
     4801 cgctttacag gcttcgacgc cgcttcgttc taccatcgac accaccacgc tggcacccag
     4861 ttgatcggcg cgagatttaa tcgccgcgac aatttgcgac ggcgcgtgca gggccagact
     4921 ggaggtggca acgccaatca gcaacgactg tttgcccgcc agttgttgtg ccacgcggtt
     4981 gggaatgtaa ttcagctccg ccatcgccgc ttccactttt tcccgcgttt tcgcagaaac
     5041 gtggctggcc tggttcacca cgcgggaaac ggtctgataa gagacaccgg catactctgc
     5101 gacatcgtat aacgttactg gtttcacatt caccaccctg aattgactct cttccgggcg
     5161 ctatcatgcc ataccgcgaa aggttttgcg ccattcgatg gtgtccggga tctcgacgct
     5221 ctccctt
//
