# Supplementary material for: Genetically encoded RNA strand exchange circuits for programmable protein expression and computation in cells
Source: bioRxiv preprint, doi:10.1101/2025.09.24.678369, version 1 (2025-09-24)
Supplement: Plasmid GenBank files [file 678369_file04.zip › Supplementary File 2/pET - (O_14) O5u1d d20 3hp4 Rg Thyb6.gb]

LOCUS       pET_-_(O_14)_O{5,u1d}_[ 5261 bp ds-DNA     circular     21-SEP-2025
DEFINITION  .
KEYWORDS    "accession:addgene_vdb_2659"
COMMENT     Imported from database: AddGene Entry: pETDuet-1 URL:
            https://www.addgene.org/browse/sequence/2659/giraffe-analyze_vdb/
            GENERAL Analyze: Sequence Bacterial Resistance: Ampicillin Catalog
            Number: 71146 Cloning Method: Unknown Constitutive: Unspecified
            Notes: pETDuet-1 is designed for the coexpression of two target
            genes. pETDuet-1 carries the pBR322-derived ColE1 replicon, lacI
            gene and ampicillin resistance gene. Plasmid Type: Bacterial
            Expression, coexpression Promotor: T7 Size: 5420 Source/Vendor: EMD
            Biosciences Stable: Unspecified Viral/Non-Viral: Nonviral
FEATURES             Location/Qualifiers
     gene            complement(1..252)
                     /label="tet (887 - 636)"
                     /ApEinfo_revcolor="#d59687"
                     /ApEinfo_fwdcolor="#d59687"
     primer          184..203
                     /label="pBRrevBam_primer"
                     /ApEinfo_revcolor="#84b0dc"
                     /ApEinfo_fwdcolor="#84b0dc"
     primer          205..222
                     /label="pET_seq_fwd"
                     /note="sequence: gccagcaaccgcacctgt"
                     /ApEinfo_revcolor="#b1ff67"
                     /ApEinfo_fwdcolor="#b1ff67"
     primer          complement(254..304)
                     /label="pET_BB_rev_ga4"
                     /note="sequence: GACAGTTAGCCCAGAGCAGCGTTAGACTTCatcgatctcgatcctctacgc"
                     /ApEinfo_revcolor="#b4abac"
                     /ApEinfo_fwdcolor="#b4abac"
     misc_feature    275..314
                     /label="U1"
                     /ApEinfo_revcolor="#ff9ccd"
                     /ApEinfo_fwdcolor="#ff9ccd"
                     /note="GA homology domain"
     misc_feature    318..334
                     /label="T7 promoter"
                     /ApEinfo_revcolor="#9eafd2"
                     /ApEinfo_fwdcolor="#9eafd2"
     misc_feature    335..350
                     /label="5hp"
                     /ApEinfo_revcolor="#9eafd2"
                     /ApEinfo_fwdcolor="#9eafd2"
     misc_feature    518..561
                     /label="Thyb6"
                     /ApEinfo_revcolor="#c7b0e3"
                     /ApEinfo_fwdcolor="#c7b0e3"
     misc_feature    562..617
                     /label="riboJn"
                     /ApEinfo_revcolor="#b4abac"
                     /ApEinfo_fwdcolor="#b4abac"
     misc_feature    618..657
                     /label="Ux"
                     /ApEinfo_revcolor="#ffef86"
                     /ApEinfo_fwdcolor="#ffef86"
                     /note="GA homology domain"
     primer          658..685
                     /label="pET_BB_ds_fwd"
                     /note="sequence: ctgaaaggaggaactatatccggattgg"
                     /ApEinfo_revcolor="#b1ff67"
                     /ApEinfo_fwdcolor="#b1ff67"
     primer          complement(687..706)
                     /label="pET_seq_rev"
                     /note="sequence: ctacagggcgcgtcccattc"
                     /ApEinfo_revcolor="#ff9ccd"
                     /ApEinfo_fwdcolor="#ff9ccd"
     gene            complement(1264..2124)
                     /label="Ampicillin"
                     /ApEinfo_revcolor="#f58a5e"
                     /ApEinfo_fwdcolor="#f58a5e"
     primer          complement(1267..1295)
                     /label="pET_ampR_rev"
                     /note="sequence: agataggtgcctcactgattaagcattgg"
                     /ApEinfo_revcolor="#d6b295"
                     /ApEinfo_fwdcolor="#d6b295"
     promoter        complement(2167..2195)
                     /label="AmpR_promoter"
                     /ApEinfo_revcolor="#84b0dc"
                     /ApEinfo_fwdcolor="#84b0dc"
     origin          2282..2901
                     /label="pBR322_origin"
                     /ApEinfo_revcolor="#75c6a9"
                     /ApEinfo_fwdcolor="#75c6a9"
     primer          3300..3322
                     /label="pGEX_3_primer"
                     /ApEinfo_revcolor="#ff9ccd"
                     /ApEinfo_fwdcolor="#ff9ccd"
     feature         complement(3316..3507)
                     /label="ROP"
                     /ApEinfo_revcolor="#c7b0e3"
                     /ApEinfo_fwdcolor="#c7b0e3"
     regulatory      complement(4079..5170)
                     /label="lacI"
                     /ApEinfo_revcolor="#c6c9d1"
                     /ApEinfo_fwdcolor="#c6c9d1"
ORIGIN
        1 atgcgactcc tgcattagga agcagcccag tagtaggttg aggccgttga gcaccgccgc
       61 cgcaaggaat ggtgcatgca aggagatggc gcccaacagt cccccggcca cggggcctgc
      121 caccataccc acgccgaaac aagcgctcat gagcccgaag tggcgagccc gatcttcccc
      181 atcggtgatg tcggcgatat aggcgccagc aaccgcacct gtggcgccgg tgatgccggc
      241 cacgatgcgt ccggcgtaga ggatcgagat cgatCATTAC TCGCATCCAT TCTCAGGCTG
      301 TCTCGTCTCG TCTCTTCTAA TACGACTCAC TATAGGGAGA TTCGTCTCCC AAATACTTAA
      361 TACAAAATAA TCACTTCACA ACATCAACTA TACTACTCGT CGACTTATCT CGAGTGAGAT
      421 ATTGTTGACG TACGGCCGGC ATGGTCCCAG CCTCCTCGCT GGCGCCGGCT GGGCAACATT
      481 CCGAGGGGAC CGTCCCCTCG GTAATGGCGA ATGGGACata tcAGATAACA GATACttcgG
      541 tatctgttat ctgttTTTTT TAGCTGTCAC CGGATGTGCT TTCCGGTCTG ATGAGTCCGT
      601 GAGGACGAAA CAGCCTCCCA GGATACATAG ATTACCACAA CTCCGAGCCC TTCCACCctg
      661 aaaggaggaa ctatatccgg attggcgaat gggnnnnnnn nnnnnnnnnn nnnnnnnnnn
      721 nnnnnnnnnn nnnnnnnnnn nnnnnnnnnn nnnnnnnnnn nnnnnnnnnn nnnnnnnnnn
      781 nnnnnnnnnn nnnnnnnnnn nnnnnnnnnn nnnnnnncnn nnnnnnnnnn nnnnnnnnnn
      841 nnnnnnnnnn nnnnnnnnnn nnnnnnnnnn nnnnnnnnnn nnnnnnnnnn nnnnnnnnnn
      901 nnnnnnnnna nnnnnnnnnn nnnnnnnnnn nnnnnnnnnn nnnnnnnnnn nnnnnnnnnc
      961 ctttgacgtt ggagtccacg ttctttaata gtggactctt gttccaaact ggaacaacac
     1021 tcaaccctat ctcggtctat tcttttgatt tataagggat tttgccgatt tcggcctatt
     1081 ggttaaaaaa tgagctgatt taacaaaaat ttaacgcgaa ttttaacaaa atattaacgt
     1141 ttacaatttc tggcggcacg atggcatgag attatcaaaa aggatcttca cctagatcct
     1201 tttaaattaa aaatgaagtt ttaaatcaat ctaaagtata tatgagtaaa cttggtctga
     1261 cagttaccaa tgcttaatca gtgaggcacc tatctcagcg atctgtctat ttcgttcatc
     1321 catagttgcc tgactccccg tcgtgtagat aactacgata cgggagggct taccatctgg
     1381 ccccagtgct gcaatgatac cgcgagaccc acgctcaccg gctccagatt tatcagcaat
     1441 aaaccagcca gccggaaggg ccgagcgcag aagtggtcct gcaactttat ccgcctccat
     1501 ccagtctatt aattgttgcc gggaagctag agtaagtagt tcgccagtta atagtttgcg
     1561 caacgttgtt gccattgcta caggcatcgt ggtgtcacgc tcgtcgtttg gtatggcttc
     1621 attcagctcc ggttcccaac gatcaaggcg agttacatga tcccccatgt tgtgcaaaaa
     1681 agcggttagc tccttcggtc ctccgatcgt tgtcagaagt aagttggccg cagtgttatc
     1741 actcatggtt atggcagcac tgcataattc tcttactgtc atgccatccg taagatgctt
     1801 ttctgtgact ggtgagtact caaccaagtc attctgagaa tagtgtatgc ggcgaccgag
     1861 ttgctcttgc ccggcgtcaa tacgggataa taccgcgcca catagcagaa ctttaaaagt
     1921 gctcatcatt ggaaaacgtt cttcggggcg aaaactctca aggatcttac cgctgttgag
     1981 atccagttcg atgtaaccca ctcgtgcacc caactgatct tcagcatctt ttactttcac
     2041 cagcgtttct gggtgagcaa aaacaggaag gcaaaatgcc gcaaaaaagg gaataagggc
     2101 gacacggaaa tgttgaatac tcatactctt cctttttcaa tcatgattga agcatttatc
     2161 agggttattg tctcatgagc ggatacatat ttgaatgtat ttagaaaaat aaacaaatag
     2221 gtcatgacca aaatccctta acgtgagttt tcgttccact gagcgtcaga ccccgtagaa
     2281 aagatcaaag gatcttcttg agatcctttt tttctgcgcg taatctgctg cttgcaaaca
     2341 aaaaaaccac cgctaccagc ggtggtttgt ttgccggatc aagagctacc aactcttttt
     2401 ccgaaggtaa ctggcttcag cagagcgcag ataccaaata ctgtccttct agtgtagccg
     2461 tagttaggcc accacttcaa gaactctgta gcaccgccta catacctcgc tctgctaatc
     2521 ctgttaccag tggctgctgc cagtggcgat aagtcgtgtc ttaccgggtt ggactcaaga
     2581 cgatagttac cggataaggc gcagcggtcg ggctgaacgg ggggttcgtg cacacagccc
     2641 agcttggagc gaacgaccta caccgaactg agatacctac agcgtgagct atgagaaagc
     2701 gccacgcttc ccgaagggag aaaggcggac aggtatccgg taagcggcag ggtcggaaca
     2761 ggagagcgca cgagggagct tccaggggga aacgcctggt atctttatag tcctgtcggg
     2821 tttcgccacc tctgacttga gcgtcgattt ttgtgatgct cgtcaggggg gcggagccta
     2881 tggaaaaacg ccagcaacgc ggccttttta cggttcctgg ccttttgctg gccttttgct
     2941 cacatgttct ttcctgcgtt atcccctgat tctgtggata accgtattac cgcctttgag
     3001 tgagctgata ccgctcgccg cagccgaacg accgagcgca gcgagtcagt gagcgaggaa
     3061 gcggaagagc gcctgatgcg gtattttctc cttacgcatc tgtgcggtat ttcacaccgc
     3121 atatatggtg cactctcagt acaatctgct ctgatgccgc atagttaagc cagtatacac
     3181 tccgctatcg ctacgtgact gggtcatggc tgcgccccga cacccgccaa cacccgctga
     3241 cgcgccctga cgggcttgtc tgctcccggc atccgcttac agacaagctg tgaccgtctc
     3301 cgggagctgc atgtgtcaga ggttttcacc gtcatcaccg aaacgcgcga ggcagctgcg
     3361 gtaaagctca tcagcgtggt cgtgaagcga ttcacagatg tctgcctgtt catccgcgtc
     3421 cagctcgttg agtttctcca gaagcgttaa tgtctggctt ctgataaagc gggccatgtt
     3481 aagggcggtt ttttcctgtt tggtcactga tgcctccgtg taagggggat ttctgttcat
     3541 gggggtaatg ataccgatga aacgagagag gatgctcacg atacgggtta ctgatgatga
     3601 acatgcccgg ttactggaac gttgtgaggg taaacaactg gcggtatgga tgcggcggga
     3661 ccagagaaaa atcactcagg gtcaatgcca gcgcttcgtt aatacagatg taggtgttcc
     3721 acagggtagc cagcagcatc ctgcgatgca gatccggaac ataatggtgc agggcgctga
     3781 cttccgcgtt tccagacttt acgaaacacg gaaaccgaag accattcatg ttgttgctca
     3841 ggtcgcagac gttttgcagc agcagtcgct tcacgttcgc tcgcgtatcg gtgattcatt
     3901 ctgctaacca gtaaggcaac cccgccagcc tagccgggtc ctcaacgaca ggagcacgat
     3961 catgctagtc atgccccgcg cccaccggaa ggagctgact gggttgaagg ctctcaaggg
     4021 catcggtcga gatcccggtg cctaatgagt gagctaactt acattaattg cgttgcgctc
     4081 actgcccgct ttccagtcgg gaaacctgtc gtgccagctg cattaatgaa tcggccaacg
     4141 cgcggggaga ggcggtttgc gtattgggcg ccagggtggt ttttcttttc accagtgaga
     4201 cgggcaacag ctgattgccc ttcaccgcct ggccctgaga gagttgcagc aagcggtcca
     4261 cgctggtttg ccccagcagg cgaaaatcct gtttgatggt ggttaacggc gggatataac
     4321 atgagctgtc ttcggtatcg tcgtatccca ctaccgagat gtccgcacca acgcgcagcc
     4381 cggactcggt aatggcgcgc attgcgccca gcgccatctg atcgttggca accagcatcg
     4441 cagtgggaac gatgccctca ttcagcattt gcatggtttg ttgaaaaccg gacatggcac
     4501 tccagtcgcc ttcccgttcc gctatcggct gaatttgatt gcgagtgaga tatttatgcc
     4561 agccagccag acgcagacgc gccgagacag aacttaatgg gcccgctaac agcgcgattt
     4621 gctggtgacc caatgcgacc agatgctcca cgcccagtcg cgtaccgtct tcatgggaga
     4681 aaataatact gttgatgggt gtctggtcag agacatcaag aaataacgcc ggaacattag
     4741 tgcaggcagc ttccacagca atggcatcct ggtcatccag cggatagtta atgatcagcc
     4801 cactgacgcg ttgcgcgaga agattgtgca ccgccgcttt acaggcttcg acgccgcttc
     4861 gttctaccat cgacaccacc acgctggcac ccagttgatc ggcgcgagat ttaatcgccg
     4921 cgacaatttg cgacggcgcg tgcagggcca gactggaggt ggcaacgcca atcagcaacg
     4981 actgtttgcc cgccagttgt tgtgccacgc ggttgggaat gtaattcagc tccgccatcg
     5041 ccgcttccac tttttcccgc gttttcgcag aaacgtggct ggcctggttc accacgcggg
     5101 aaacggtctg ataagagaca ccggcatact ctgcgacatc gtataacgtt actggtttca
     5161 cattcaccac cctgaattga ctctcttccg ggcgctatca tgccataccg cgaaaggttt
     5221 tgcgccattc gatggtgtcc gggatctcga cgctctccct t
//
