# Supplementary material for: Genetically encoded RNA strand exchange circuits for programmable protein expression and computation in cells
Source: bioRxiv preprint, doi:10.1101/2025.09.24.678369, version 1 (2025-09-24)
Supplement: Plasmid GenBank files [file 678369_file04.zip › Supplementary File 2/pET - (O_15) O5u1d d20 3hpR1 Rg Thyb6.gb]

LOCUS       pET_-_(O_15)_O{5,u1d}_[ 5258 bp ds-DNA     circular     21-SEP-2025
DEFINITION  .
KEYWORDS    "accession:addgene_vdb_2659"
COMMENT     Imported from database: AddGene Entry: pETDuet-1 URL:
            https://www.addgene.org/browse/sequence/2659/giraffe-analyze_vdb/
            GENERAL Analyze: Sequence Bacterial Resistance: Ampicillin Catalog
            Number: 71146 Cloning Method: Unknown Constitutive: Unspecified
            Notes: pETDuet-1 is designed for the coexpression of two target
            genes. pETDuet-1 carries the pBR322-derived ColE1 replicon, lacI
            gene and ampicillin resistance gene. Plasmid Type: Bacterial
            Expression, coexpression Promotor: T7 Size: 5420 Source/Vendor: EMD
            Biosciences Stable: Unspecified Viral/Non-Viral: Nonviral
FEATURES             Location/Qualifiers
     gene            complement(1..252)
                     /label="tet (887 - 636)"
                     /ApEinfo_revcolor="#d59687"
                     /ApEinfo_fwdcolor="#d59687"
     primer          184..203
                     /label="pBRrevBam_primer"
                     /ApEinfo_revcolor="#84b0dc"
                     /ApEinfo_fwdcolor="#84b0dc"
     primer          205..222
                     /label="pET_seq_fwd"
                     /note="sequence: gccagcaaccgcacctgt"
                     /ApEinfo_revcolor="#b1ff67"
                     /ApEinfo_fwdcolor="#b1ff67"
     primer          complement(254..304)
                     /label="pET_BB_rev_ga4"
                     /note="sequence: GACAGTTAGCCCAGAGCAGCGTTAGACTTCatcgatctcgatcctctacgc"
                     /ApEinfo_revcolor="#b4abac"
                     /ApEinfo_fwdcolor="#b4abac"
     misc_feature    275..314
                     /label="U1"
                     /ApEinfo_revcolor="#ff9ccd"
                     /ApEinfo_fwdcolor="#ff9ccd"
                     /note="GA homology domain"
     misc_feature    318..334
                     /label="T7 promoter"
                     /ApEinfo_revcolor="#9eafd2"
                     /ApEinfo_fwdcolor="#9eafd2"
     misc_feature    335..350
                     /label="5hp"
                     /ApEinfo_revcolor="#9eafd2"
                     /ApEinfo_fwdcolor="#9eafd2"
     misc_feature    515..558
                     /label="Thyb6"
                     /ApEinfo_revcolor="#c7b0e3"
                     /ApEinfo_fwdcolor="#c7b0e3"
     misc_feature    559..614
                     /label="riboJn"
                     /ApEinfo_revcolor="#b4abac"
                     /ApEinfo_fwdcolor="#b4abac"
     misc_feature    615..654
                     /label="Ux"
                     /ApEinfo_revcolor="#ffef86"
                     /ApEinfo_fwdcolor="#ffef86"
                     /note="GA homology domain"
     primer          655..682
                     /label="pET_BB_ds_fwd"
                     /note="sequence: ctgaaaggaggaactatatccggattgg"
                     /ApEinfo_revcolor="#b1ff67"
                     /ApEinfo_fwdcolor="#b1ff67"
     primer          complement(684..703)
                     /label="pET_seq_rev"
                     /note="sequence: ctacagggcgcgtcccattc"
                     /ApEinfo_revcolor="#ff9ccd"
                     /ApEinfo_fwdcolor="#ff9ccd"
     gene            complement(1261..2121)
                     /label="Ampicillin"
                     /ApEinfo_revcolor="#f58a5e"
                     /ApEinfo_fwdcolor="#f58a5e"
     primer          complement(1264..1292)
                     /label="pET_ampR_rev"
                     /note="sequence: agataggtgcctcactgattaagcattgg"
                     /ApEinfo_revcolor="#d6b295"
                     /ApEinfo_fwdcolor="#d6b295"
     promoter        complement(2164..2192)
                     /label="AmpR_promoter"
                     /ApEinfo_revcolor="#84b0dc"
                     /ApEinfo_fwdcolor="#84b0dc"
     origin          2279..2898
                     /label="pBR322_origin"
                     /ApEinfo_revcolor="#75c6a9"
                     /ApEinfo_fwdcolor="#75c6a9"
     primer          3297..3319
                     /label="pGEX_3_primer"
                     /ApEinfo_revcolor="#ff9ccd"
                     /ApEinfo_fwdcolor="#ff9ccd"
     feature         complement(3313..3504)
                     /label="ROP"
                     /ApEinfo_revcolor="#c7b0e3"
                     /ApEinfo_fwdcolor="#c7b0e3"
     regulatory      complement(4076..5167)
                     /label="lacI"
                     /ApEinfo_revcolor="#c6c9d1"
                     /ApEinfo_fwdcolor="#c6c9d1"
ORIGIN
        1 atgcgactcc tgcattagga agcagcccag tagtaggttg aggccgttga gcaccgccgc
       61 cgcaaggaat ggtgcatgca aggagatggc gcccaacagt cccccggcca cggggcctgc
      121 caccataccc acgccgaaac aagcgctcat gagcccgaag tggcgagccc gatcttcccc
      181 atcggtgatg tcggcgatat aggcgccagc aaccgcacct gtggcgccgg tgatgccggc
      241 cacgatgcgt ccggcgtaga ggatcgagat cgatCATTAC TCGCATCCAT TCTCAGGCTG
      301 TCTCGTCTCG TCTCTTCTAA TACGACTCAC TATAGGGAGA TTCGTCTCCC AAATACTTAA
      361 TACAAAATAA TCACTTCACA ACATCAACTA TACTACTCCG TGTTATCTCG TTGGAGATAT
      421 TCATGGATAC GGCCGGCATG GTCCCAGCCT CCTCGCTGGC GCCGGCTGGG CAACATTCCG
      481 AGGGGACCGT CCCCTCGGTA ATGGCGAATG GGACatatcA GATAACAGAT ACttcgGtat
      541 ctgttatctg ttTTTTTTAG CTGTCACCGG ATGTGCTTTC CGGTCTGATG AGTCCGTGAG
      601 GACGAAACAG CCTCCCAGGA TACATAGATT ACCACAACTC CGAGCCCTTC CACCctgaaa
      661 ggaggaacta tatccggatt ggcgaatggg nnnnnnnnnn nnnnnnnnnn nnnnnnnnnn
      721 nnnnnnnnnn nnnnnnnnnn nnnnnnnnnn nnnnnnnnnn nnnnnnnnnn nnnnnnnnnn
      781 nnnnnnnnnn nnnnnnnnnn nnnnnnnnnn nnnncnnnnn nnnnnnnnnn nnnnnnnnnn
      841 nnnnnnnnnn nnnnnnnnnn nnnnnnnnnn nnnnnnnnnn nnnnnnnnnn nnnnnnnnnn
      901 nnnnnnannn nnnnnnnnnn nnnnnnnnnn nnnnnnnnnn nnnnnnnnnn nnnnnncctt
      961 tgacgttgga gtccacgttc tttaatagtg gactcttgtt ccaaactgga acaacactca
     1021 accctatctc ggtctattct tttgatttat aagggatttt gccgatttcg gcctattggt
     1081 taaaaaatga gctgatttaa caaaaattta acgcgaattt taacaaaata ttaacgttta
     1141 caatttctgg cggcacgatg gcatgagatt atcaaaaagg atcttcacct agatcctttt
     1201 aaattaaaaa tgaagtttta aatcaatcta aagtatatat gagtaaactt ggtctgacag
     1261 ttaccaatgc ttaatcagtg aggcacctat ctcagcgatc tgtctatttc gttcatccat
     1321 agttgcctga ctccccgtcg tgtagataac tacgatacgg gagggcttac catctggccc
     1381 cagtgctgca atgataccgc gagacccacg ctcaccggct ccagatttat cagcaataaa
     1441 ccagccagcc ggaagggccg agcgcagaag tggtcctgca actttatccg cctccatcca
     1501 gtctattaat tgttgccggg aagctagagt aagtagttcg ccagttaata gtttgcgcaa
     1561 cgttgttgcc attgctacag gcatcgtggt gtcacgctcg tcgtttggta tggcttcatt
     1621 cagctccggt tcccaacgat caaggcgagt tacatgatcc cccatgttgt gcaaaaaagc
     1681 ggttagctcc ttcggtcctc cgatcgttgt cagaagtaag ttggccgcag tgttatcact
     1741 catggttatg gcagcactgc ataattctct tactgtcatg ccatccgtaa gatgcttttc
     1801 tgtgactggt gagtactcaa ccaagtcatt ctgagaatag tgtatgcggc gaccgagttg
     1861 ctcttgcccg gcgtcaatac gggataatac cgcgccacat agcagaactt taaaagtgct
     1921 catcattgga aaacgttctt cggggcgaaa actctcaagg atcttaccgc tgttgagatc
     1981 cagttcgatg taacccactc gtgcacccaa ctgatcttca gcatctttta ctttcaccag
     2041 cgtttctggg tgagcaaaaa caggaaggca aaatgccgca aaaaagggaa taagggcgac
     2101 acggaaatgt tgaatactca tactcttcct ttttcaatca tgattgaagc atttatcagg
     2161 gttattgtct catgagcgga tacatatttg aatgtattta gaaaaataaa caaataggtc
     2221 atgaccaaaa tcccttaacg tgagttttcg ttccactgag cgtcagaccc cgtagaaaag
     2281 atcaaaggat cttcttgaga tccttttttt ctgcgcgtaa tctgctgctt gcaaacaaaa
     2341 aaaccaccgc taccagcggt ggtttgtttg ccggatcaag agctaccaac tctttttccg
     2401 aaggtaactg gcttcagcag agcgcagata ccaaatactg tccttctagt gtagccgtag
     2461 ttaggccacc acttcaagaa ctctgtagca ccgcctacat acctcgctct gctaatcctg
     2521 ttaccagtgg ctgctgccag tggcgataag tcgtgtctta ccgggttgga ctcaagacga
     2581 tagttaccgg ataaggcgca gcggtcgggc tgaacggggg gttcgtgcac acagcccagc
     2641 ttggagcgaa cgacctacac cgaactgaga tacctacagc gtgagctatg agaaagcgcc
     2701 acgcttcccg aagggagaaa ggcggacagg tatccggtaa gcggcagggt cggaacagga
     2761 gagcgcacga gggagcttcc agggggaaac gcctggtatc tttatagtcc tgtcgggttt
     2821 cgccacctct gacttgagcg tcgatttttg tgatgctcgt caggggggcg gagcctatgg
     2881 aaaaacgcca gcaacgcggc ctttttacgg ttcctggcct tttgctggcc ttttgctcac
     2941 atgttctttc ctgcgttatc ccctgattct gtggataacc gtattaccgc ctttgagtga
     3001 gctgataccg ctcgccgcag ccgaacgacc gagcgcagcg agtcagtgag cgaggaagcg
     3061 gaagagcgcc tgatgcggta ttttctcctt acgcatctgt gcggtatttc acaccgcata
     3121 tatggtgcac tctcagtaca atctgctctg atgccgcata gttaagccag tatacactcc
     3181 gctatcgcta cgtgactggg tcatggctgc gccccgacac ccgccaacac ccgctgacgc
     3241 gccctgacgg gcttgtctgc tcccggcatc cgcttacaga caagctgtga ccgtctccgg
     3301 gagctgcatg tgtcagaggt tttcaccgtc atcaccgaaa cgcgcgaggc agctgcggta
     3361 aagctcatca gcgtggtcgt gaagcgattc acagatgtct gcctgttcat ccgcgtccag
     3421 ctcgttgagt ttctccagaa gcgttaatgt ctggcttctg ataaagcggg ccatgttaag
     3481 ggcggttttt tcctgtttgg tcactgatgc ctccgtgtaa gggggatttc tgttcatggg
     3541 ggtaatgata ccgatgaaac gagagaggat gctcacgata cgggttactg atgatgaaca
     3601 tgcccggtta ctggaacgtt gtgagggtaa acaactggcg gtatggatgc ggcgggacca
     3661 gagaaaaatc actcagggtc aatgccagcg cttcgttaat acagatgtag gtgttccaca
     3721 gggtagccag cagcatcctg cgatgcagat ccggaacata atggtgcagg gcgctgactt
     3781 ccgcgtttcc agactttacg aaacacggaa accgaagacc attcatgttg ttgctcaggt
     3841 cgcagacgtt ttgcagcagc agtcgcttca cgttcgctcg cgtatcggtg attcattctg
     3901 ctaaccagta aggcaacccc gccagcctag ccgggtcctc aacgacagga gcacgatcat
     3961 gctagtcatg ccccgcgccc accggaagga gctgactggg ttgaaggctc tcaagggcat
     4021 cggtcgagat cccggtgcct aatgagtgag ctaacttaca ttaattgcgt tgcgctcact
     4081 gcccgctttc cagtcgggaa acctgtcgtg ccagctgcat taatgaatcg gccaacgcgc
     4141 ggggagaggc ggtttgcgta ttgggcgcca gggtggtttt tcttttcacc agtgagacgg
     4201 gcaacagctg attgcccttc accgcctggc cctgagagag ttgcagcaag cggtccacgc
     4261 tggtttgccc cagcaggcga aaatcctgtt tgatggtggt taacggcggg atataacatg
     4321 agctgtcttc ggtatcgtcg tatcccacta ccgagatgtc cgcaccaacg cgcagcccgg
     4381 actcggtaat ggcgcgcatt gcgcccagcg ccatctgatc gttggcaacc agcatcgcag
     4441 tgggaacgat gccctcattc agcatttgca tggtttgttg aaaaccggac atggcactcc
     4501 agtcgccttc ccgttccgct atcggctgaa tttgattgcg agtgagatat ttatgccagc
     4561 cagccagacg cagacgcgcc gagacagaac ttaatgggcc cgctaacagc gcgatttgct
     4621 ggtgacccaa tgcgaccaga tgctccacgc ccagtcgcgt accgtcttca tgggagaaaa
     4681 taatactgtt gatgggtgtc tggtcagaga catcaagaaa taacgccgga acattagtgc
     4741 aggcagcttc cacagcaatg gcatcctggt catccagcgg atagttaatg atcagcccac
     4801 tgacgcgttg cgcgagaaga ttgtgcaccg ccgctttaca ggcttcgacg ccgcttcgtt
     4861 ctaccatcga caccaccacg ctggcaccca gttgatcggc gcgagattta atcgccgcga
     4921 caatttgcga cggcgcgtgc agggccagac tggaggtggc aacgccaatc agcaacgact
     4981 gtttgcccgc cagttgttgt gccacgcggt tgggaatgta attcagctcc gccatcgccg
     5041 cttccacttt ttcccgcgtt ttcgcagaaa cgtggctggc ctggttcacc acgcgggaaa
     5101 cggtctgata agagacaccg gcatactctg cgacatcgta taacgttact ggtttcacat
     5161 tcaccaccct gaattgactc tcttccgggc gctatcatgc cataccgcga aaggttttgc
     5221 gccattcgat ggtgtccggg atctcgacgc tctccctt
//
