# Supplementary material for: Genetically encoded RNA strand exchange circuits for programmable protein expression and computation in cells
Source: bioRxiv preprint, doi:10.1101/2025.09.24.678369, version 1 (2025-09-24)
Supplement: Plasmid GenBank files [file 678369_file04.zip › Supplementary File 2/pET - (O_16) iO5u1d d20 Rg Thyb6.gb]

LOCUS       pET_-_(O_16)_iO{5,u1d}_ 5213 bp ds-DNA     circular     21-SEP-2025
DEFINITION  .
KEYWORDS    "accession:addgene_vdb_2659"
COMMENT     Imported from database: AddGene Entry: pETDuet-1 URL:
            https://www.addgene.org/browse/sequence/2659/giraffe-analyze_vdb/
            GENERAL Analyze: Sequence Bacterial Resistance: Ampicillin Catalog
            Number: 71146 Cloning Method: Unknown Constitutive: Unspecified
            Notes: pETDuet-1 is designed for the coexpression of two target
            genes. pETDuet-1 carries the pBR322-derived ColE1 replicon, lacI
            gene and ampicillin resistance gene. Plasmid Type: Bacterial
            Expression, coexpression Promotor: T7 Size: 5420 Source/Vendor: EMD
            Biosciences Stable: Unspecified Viral/Non-Viral: Nonviral
FEATURES             Location/Qualifiers
     gene            complement(1..252)
                     /label="tet (887 - 636)"
                     /ApEinfo_revcolor="#d59687"
                     /ApEinfo_fwdcolor="#d59687"
     primer          184..203
                     /label="pBRrevBam_primer"
                     /ApEinfo_revcolor="#84b0dc"
                     /ApEinfo_fwdcolor="#84b0dc"
     primer          205..222
                     /label="pET_seq_fwd"
                     /note="sequence: gccagcaaccgcacctgt"
                     /ApEinfo_revcolor="#b1ff67"
                     /ApEinfo_fwdcolor="#b1ff67"
     primer          complement(254..304)
                     /label="pET_BB_rev_ga4"
                     /note="sequence: GACAGTTAGCCCAGAGCAGCGTTAGACTTCatcgatctcgatcctctacgc"
                     /ApEinfo_revcolor="#b4abac"
                     /ApEinfo_fwdcolor="#b4abac"
     misc_feature    275..314
                     /label="U1"
                     /ApEinfo_revcolor="#ff9ccd"
                     /ApEinfo_fwdcolor="#ff9ccd"
                     /note="GA homology domain"
     misc_feature    318..334
                     /label="T7 promoter"
                     /ApEinfo_revcolor="#9eafd2"
                     /ApEinfo_fwdcolor="#9eafd2"
     misc_feature    470..513
                     /label="Thyb6"
                     /ApEinfo_revcolor="#c7b0e3"
                     /ApEinfo_fwdcolor="#c7b0e3"
     misc_feature    514..569
                     /label="riboJn"
                     /ApEinfo_revcolor="#b4abac"
                     /ApEinfo_fwdcolor="#b4abac"
     misc_feature    570..609
                     /label="Ux"
                     /ApEinfo_revcolor="#ffef86"
                     /ApEinfo_fwdcolor="#ffef86"
                     /note="GA homology domain"
     primer          610..637
                     /label="pET_BB_ds_fwd"
                     /note="sequence: ctgaaaggaggaactatatccggattgg"
                     /ApEinfo_revcolor="#b1ff67"
                     /ApEinfo_fwdcolor="#b1ff67"
     primer          complement(639..658)
                     /label="pET_seq_rev"
                     /note="sequence: ctacagggcgcgtcccattc"
                     /ApEinfo_revcolor="#ff9ccd"
                     /ApEinfo_fwdcolor="#ff9ccd"
     gene            complement(1216..2076)
                     /label="Ampicillin"
                     /ApEinfo_revcolor="#f58a5e"
                     /ApEinfo_fwdcolor="#f58a5e"
     primer          complement(1219..1247)
                     /label="pET_ampR_rev"
                     /note="sequence: agataggtgcctcactgattaagcattgg"
                     /ApEinfo_revcolor="#d6b295"
                     /ApEinfo_fwdcolor="#d6b295"
     promoter        complement(2119..2147)
                     /label="AmpR_promoter"
                     /ApEinfo_revcolor="#84b0dc"
                     /ApEinfo_fwdcolor="#84b0dc"
     origin          2234..2853
                     /label="pBR322_origin"
                     /ApEinfo_revcolor="#75c6a9"
                     /ApEinfo_fwdcolor="#75c6a9"
     primer          3252..3274
                     /label="pGEX_3_primer"
                     /ApEinfo_revcolor="#ff9ccd"
                     /ApEinfo_fwdcolor="#ff9ccd"
     feature         complement(3268..3459)
                     /label="ROP"
                     /ApEinfo_revcolor="#c7b0e3"
                     /ApEinfo_fwdcolor="#c7b0e3"
     regulatory      complement(4031..5122)
                     /label="lacI"
                     /ApEinfo_revcolor="#c6c9d1"
                     /ApEinfo_fwdcolor="#c6c9d1"
ORIGIN
        1 atgcgactcc tgcattagga agcagcccag tagtaggttg aggccgttga gcaccgccgc
       61 cgcaaggaat ggtgcatgca aggagatggc gcccaacagt cccccggcca cggggcctgc
      121 caccataccc acgccgaaac aagcgctcat gagcccgaag tggcgagccc gatcttcccc
      181 atcggtgatg tcggcgatat aggcgccagc aaccgcacct gtggcgccgg tgatgccggc
      241 cacgatgcgt ccggcgtaga ggatcgagat cgatCATTAC TCGCATCCAT TCTCAGGCTG
      301 TCTCGTCTCG TCTCTTCTAA TACGACTCAC TATAGGGAGG CCGGCATGGT CCCAGCCTCC
      361 TCGCTGGCGC CGGCTGGGCA ACATTCCGAG GGGACCGTCC CCTCGGTAAT GGCGAATGGG
      421 ACAAAATACT TAATACAAAA TAATCACTTC ACAACATCAA CTATACTACa tatcAGATAA
      481 CAGATACttc gGtatctgtt atctgttTTT TTTAGCTGTC ACCGGATGTG CTTTCCGGTC
      541 TGATGAGTCC GTGAGGACGA AACAGCCTCC CAGGATACAT AGATTACCAC AACTCCGAGC
      601 CCTTCCACCc tgaaaggagg aactatatcc ggattggcga atgggnnnnn nnnnnnnnnn
      661 nnnnnnnnnn nnnnnnnnnn nnnnnnnnnn nnnnnnnnnn nnnnnnnnnn nnnnnnnnnn
      721 nnnnnnnnnn nnnnnnnnnn nnnnnnnnnn nnnnnnnnnn nnnnnnnnnc nnnnnnnnnn
      781 nnnnnnnnnn nnnnnnnnnn nnnnnnnnnn nnnnnnnnnn nnnnnnnnnn nnnnnnnnnn
      841 nnnnnnnnnn nnnnnnnnnn nannnnnnnn nnnnnnnnnn nnnnnnnnnn nnnnnnnnnn
      901 nnnnnnnnnn ncctttgacg ttggagtcca cgttctttaa tagtggactc ttgttccaaa
      961 ctggaacaac actcaaccct atctcggtct attcttttga tttataaggg attttgccga
     1021 tttcggccta ttggttaaaa aatgagctga tttaacaaaa atttaacgcg aattttaaca
     1081 aaatattaac gtttacaatt tctggcggca cgatggcatg agattatcaa aaaggatctt
     1141 cacctagatc cttttaaatt aaaaatgaag ttttaaatca atctaaagta tatatgagta
     1201 aacttggtct gacagttacc aatgcttaat cagtgaggca cctatctcag cgatctgtct
     1261 atttcgttca tccatagttg cctgactccc cgtcgtgtag ataactacga tacgggaggg
     1321 cttaccatct ggccccagtg ctgcaatgat accgcgagac ccacgctcac cggctccaga
     1381 tttatcagca ataaaccagc cagccggaag ggccgagcgc agaagtggtc ctgcaacttt
     1441 atccgcctcc atccagtcta ttaattgttg ccgggaagct agagtaagta gttcgccagt
     1501 taatagtttg cgcaacgttg ttgccattgc tacaggcatc gtggtgtcac gctcgtcgtt
     1561 tggtatggct tcattcagct ccggttccca acgatcaagg cgagttacat gatcccccat
     1621 gttgtgcaaa aaagcggtta gctccttcgg tcctccgatc gttgtcagaa gtaagttggc
     1681 cgcagtgtta tcactcatgg ttatggcagc actgcataat tctcttactg tcatgccatc
     1741 cgtaagatgc ttttctgtga ctggtgagta ctcaaccaag tcattctgag aatagtgtat
     1801 gcggcgaccg agttgctctt gcccggcgtc aatacgggat aataccgcgc cacatagcag
     1861 aactttaaaa gtgctcatca ttggaaaacg ttcttcgggg cgaaaactct caaggatctt
     1921 accgctgttg agatccagtt cgatgtaacc cactcgtgca cccaactgat cttcagcatc
     1981 ttttactttc accagcgttt ctgggtgagc aaaaacagga aggcaaaatg ccgcaaaaaa
     2041 gggaataagg gcgacacgga aatgttgaat actcatactc ttcctttttc aatcatgatt
     2101 gaagcattta tcagggttat tgtctcatga gcggatacat atttgaatgt atttagaaaa
     2161 ataaacaaat aggtcatgac caaaatccct taacgtgagt tttcgttcca ctgagcgtca
     2221 gaccccgtag aaaagatcaa aggatcttct tgagatcctt tttttctgcg cgtaatctgc
     2281 tgcttgcaaa caaaaaaacc accgctacca gcggtggttt gtttgccgga tcaagagcta
     2341 ccaactcttt ttccgaaggt aactggcttc agcagagcgc agataccaaa tactgtcctt
     2401 ctagtgtagc cgtagttagg ccaccacttc aagaactctg tagcaccgcc tacatacctc
     2461 gctctgctaa tcctgttacc agtggctgct gccagtggcg ataagtcgtg tcttaccggg
     2521 ttggactcaa gacgatagtt accggataag gcgcagcggt cgggctgaac ggggggttcg
     2581 tgcacacagc ccagcttgga gcgaacgacc tacaccgaac tgagatacct acagcgtgag
     2641 ctatgagaaa gcgccacgct tcccgaaggg agaaaggcgg acaggtatcc ggtaagcggc
     2701 agggtcggaa caggagagcg cacgagggag cttccagggg gaaacgcctg gtatctttat
     2761 agtcctgtcg ggtttcgcca cctctgactt gagcgtcgat ttttgtgatg ctcgtcaggg
     2821 gggcggagcc tatggaaaaa cgccagcaac gcggcctttt tacggttcct ggccttttgc
     2881 tggccttttg ctcacatgtt ctttcctgcg ttatcccctg attctgtgga taaccgtatt
     2941 accgcctttg agtgagctga taccgctcgc cgcagccgaa cgaccgagcg cagcgagtca
     3001 gtgagcgagg aagcggaaga gcgcctgatg cggtattttc tccttacgca tctgtgcggt
     3061 atttcacacc gcatatatgg tgcactctca gtacaatctg ctctgatgcc gcatagttaa
     3121 gccagtatac actccgctat cgctacgtga ctgggtcatg gctgcgcccc gacacccgcc
     3181 aacacccgct gacgcgccct gacgggcttg tctgctcccg gcatccgctt acagacaagc
     3241 tgtgaccgtc tccgggagct gcatgtgtca gaggttttca ccgtcatcac cgaaacgcgc
     3301 gaggcagctg cggtaaagct catcagcgtg gtcgtgaagc gattcacaga tgtctgcctg
     3361 ttcatccgcg tccagctcgt tgagtttctc cagaagcgtt aatgtctggc ttctgataaa
     3421 gcgggccatg ttaagggcgg ttttttcctg tttggtcact gatgcctccg tgtaaggggg
     3481 atttctgttc atgggggtaa tgataccgat gaaacgagag aggatgctca cgatacgggt
     3541 tactgatgat gaacatgccc ggttactgga acgttgtgag ggtaaacaac tggcggtatg
     3601 gatgcggcgg gaccagagaa aaatcactca gggtcaatgc cagcgcttcg ttaatacaga
     3661 tgtaggtgtt ccacagggta gccagcagca tcctgcgatg cagatccgga acataatggt
     3721 gcagggcgct gacttccgcg tttccagact ttacgaaaca cggaaaccga agaccattca
     3781 tgttgttgct caggtcgcag acgttttgca gcagcagtcg cttcacgttc gctcgcgtat
     3841 cggtgattca ttctgctaac cagtaaggca accccgccag cctagccggg tcctcaacga
     3901 caggagcacg atcatgctag tcatgccccg cgcccaccgg aaggagctga ctgggttgaa
     3961 ggctctcaag ggcatcggtc gagatcccgg tgcctaatga gtgagctaac ttacattaat
     4021 tgcgttgcgc tcactgcccg ctttccagtc gggaaacctg tcgtgccagc tgcattaatg
     4081 aatcggccaa cgcgcgggga gaggcggttt gcgtattggg cgccagggtg gtttttcttt
     4141 tcaccagtga gacgggcaac agctgattgc ccttcaccgc ctggccctga gagagttgca
     4201 gcaagcggtc cacgctggtt tgccccagca ggcgaaaatc ctgtttgatg gtggttaacg
     4261 gcgggatata acatgagctg tcttcggtat cgtcgtatcc cactaccgag atgtccgcac
     4321 caacgcgcag cccggactcg gtaatggcgc gcattgcgcc cagcgccatc tgatcgttgg
     4381 caaccagcat cgcagtggga acgatgccct cattcagcat ttgcatggtt tgttgaaaac
     4441 cggacatggc actccagtcg ccttcccgtt ccgctatcgg ctgaatttga ttgcgagtga
     4501 gatatttatg ccagccagcc agacgcagac gcgccgagac agaacttaat gggcccgcta
     4561 acagcgcgat ttgctggtga cccaatgcga ccagatgctc cacgcccagt cgcgtaccgt
     4621 cttcatggga gaaaataata ctgttgatgg gtgtctggtc agagacatca agaaataacg
     4681 ccggaacatt agtgcaggca gcttccacag caatggcatc ctggtcatcc agcggatagt
     4741 taatgatcag cccactgacg cgttgcgcga gaagattgtg caccgccgct ttacaggctt
     4801 cgacgccgct tcgttctacc atcgacacca ccacgctggc acccagttga tcggcgcgag
     4861 atttaatcgc cgcgacaatt tgcgacggcg cgtgcagggc cagactggag gtggcaacgc
     4921 caatcagcaa cgactgtttg cccgccagtt gttgtgccac gcggttggga atgtaattca
     4981 gctccgccat cgccgcttcc actttttccc gcgttttcgc agaaacgtgg ctggcctggt
     5041 tcaccacgcg ggaaacggtc tgataagaga caccggcata ctctgcgaca tcgtataacg
     5101 ttactggttt cacattcacc accctgaatt gactctcttc cgggcgctat catgccatac
     5161 cgcgaaaggt tttgcgccat tcgatggtgt ccgggatctc gacgctctcc ctt
//
