# Supplementary material for: Genetically encoded RNA strand exchange circuits for programmable protein expression and computation in cells
Source: bioRxiv preprint, doi:10.1101/2025.09.24.678369, version 1 (2025-09-24)
Supplement: Plasmid GenBank files [file 678369_file04.zip › Supplementary File 2/pET - (O_17) O5u1d d20 T7t.gb]

LOCUS       pET_-_(O_17)_O{5,u1d}_[ 5034 bp ds-DNA     circular     21-SEP-2025
DEFINITION  .
KEYWORDS    "accession:addgene_vdb_2659"
COMMENT     Imported from database: AddGene Entry: pETDuet-1 URL:
            https://www.addgene.org/browse/sequence/2659/giraffe-analyze_vdb/
            GENERAL Analyze: Sequence Bacterial Resistance: Ampicillin Catalog
            Number: 71146 Cloning Method: Unknown Constitutive: Unspecified
            Notes: pETDuet-1 is designed for the coexpression of two target
            genes. pETDuet-1 carries the pBR322-derived ColE1 replicon, lacI
            gene and ampicillin resistance gene. Plasmid Type: Bacterial
            Expression, coexpression Promotor: T7 Size: 5420 Source/Vendor: EMD
            Biosciences Stable: Unspecified Viral/Non-Viral: Nonviral
FEATURES             Location/Qualifiers
     regulatory      complement(405..1496)
                     /label="lacI"
                     /ApEinfo_revcolor="#c6c9d1"
                     /ApEinfo_fwdcolor="#c6c9d1"
     gene            complement(1588..1839)
                     /label="tet (887 - 636)"
                     /ApEinfo_revcolor="#d59687"
                     /ApEinfo_fwdcolor="#d59687"
     primer          1771..1790
                     /label="pBRrevBam_primer"
                     /ApEinfo_revcolor="#84b0dc"
                     /ApEinfo_fwdcolor="#84b0dc"
     primer          1792..1809
                     /label="pET_seq_fwd"
                     /note="sequence: gccagcaaccgcacctgt"
                     /ApEinfo_revcolor="#b1ff67"
                     /ApEinfo_fwdcolor="#b1ff67"
     misc_feature    1895..1911
                     /label="T7 promoter"
                     /ApEinfo_revcolor="#75c6a9"
                     /ApEinfo_fwdcolor="#75c6a9"
     misc_feature    1977..2017
                     /label="T7 terminator"
                     /ApEinfo_revcolor="#f58a5e"
                     /ApEinfo_fwdcolor="#f58a5e"
     primer          2018..2045
                     /label="pET_BB_ds_fwd"
                     /note="sequence: ctgaaaggaggaactatatccggattgg"
                     /ApEinfo_revcolor="#b1ff67"
                     /ApEinfo_fwdcolor="#b1ff67"
     primer          complement(2047..2066)
                     /label="pET_seq_rev"
                     /note="sequence: ctacagggcgcgtcccattc"
                     /ApEinfo_revcolor="#ff9ccd"
                     /ApEinfo_fwdcolor="#ff9ccd"
     gene            complement(2624..3484)
                     /label="Ampicillin"
                     /ApEinfo_revcolor="#f58a5e"
                     /ApEinfo_fwdcolor="#f58a5e"
     primer          complement(2627..2655)
                     /label="pET_ampR_rev"
                     /note="sequence: agataggtgcctcactgattaagcattgg"
                     /ApEinfo_revcolor="#d6b295"
                     /ApEinfo_fwdcolor="#d6b295"
     promoter        complement(3527..3555)
                     /label="AmpR_promoter"
                     /ApEinfo_revcolor="#84b0dc"
                     /ApEinfo_fwdcolor="#84b0dc"
     origin          3642..4261
                     /label="pBR322_origin"
                     /ApEinfo_revcolor="#75c6a9"
                     /ApEinfo_fwdcolor="#75c6a9"
     primer          4660..4682
                     /label="pGEX_3_primer"
                     /ApEinfo_revcolor="#ff9ccd"
                     /ApEinfo_fwdcolor="#ff9ccd"
     feature         complement(4676..4867)
                     /label="ROP"
                     /ApEinfo_revcolor="#c7b0e3"
                     /ApEinfo_fwdcolor="#c7b0e3"
ORIGIN
        1 ctcagggtca atgccagcgc ttcgttaata cagatgtagg tgttccacag ggtagccagc
       61 agcatcctgc gatgcagatc cggaacataa tggtgcaggg cgctgacttc cgcgtttcca
      121 gactttacga aacacggaaa ccgaagacca ttcatgttgt tgctcaggtc gcagacgttt
      181 tgcagcagca gtcgcttcac gttcgctcgc gtatcggtga ttcattctgc taaccagtaa
      241 ggcaaccccg ccagcctagc cgggtcctca acgacaggag cacgatcatg ctagtcatgc
      301 cccgcgccca ccggaaggag ctgactgggt tgaaggctct caagggcatc ggtcgagatc
      361 ccggtgccta atgagtgagc taacttacat taattgcgtt gcgctcactg cccgctttcc
      421 agtcgggaaa cctgtcgtgc cagctgcatt aatgaatcgg ccaacgcgcg gggagaggcg
      481 gtttgcgtat tgggcgccag ggtggttttt cttttcacca gtgagacggg caacagctga
      541 ttgcccttca ccgcctggcc ctgagagagt tgcagcaagc ggtccacgct ggtttgcccc
      601 agcaggcgaa aatcctgttt gatggtggtt aacggcggga tataacatga gctgtcttcg
      661 gtatcgtcgt atcccactac cgagatgtcc gcaccaacgc gcagcccgga ctcggtaatg
      721 gcgcgcattg cgcccagcgc catctgatcg ttggcaacca gcatcgcagt gggaacgatg
      781 ccctcattca gcatttgcat ggtttgttga aaaccggaca tggcactcca gtcgccttcc
      841 cgttccgcta tcggctgaat ttgattgcga gtgagatatt tatgccagcc agccagacgc
      901 agacgcgccg agacagaact taatgggccc gctaacagcg cgatttgctg gtgacccaat
      961 gcgaccagat gctccacgcc cagtcgcgta ccgtcttcat gggagaaaat aatactgttg
     1021 atgggtgtct ggtcagagac atcaagaaat aacgccggaa cattagtgca ggcagcttcc
     1081 acagcaatgg catcctggtc atccagcgga tagttaatga tcagcccact gacgcgttgc
     1141 gcgagaagat tgtgcaccgc cgctttacag gcttcgacgc cgcttcgttc taccatcgac
     1201 accaccacgc tggcacccag ttgatcggcg cgagatttaa tcgccgcgac aatttgcgac
     1261 ggcgcgtgca gggccagact ggaggtggca acgccaatca gcaacgactg tttgcccgcc
     1321 agttgttgtg ccacgcggtt gggaatgtaa ttcagctccg ccatcgccgc ttccactttt
     1381 tcccgcgttt tcgcagaaac gtggctggcc tggttcacca cgcgggaaac ggtctgataa
     1441 gagacaccgg catactctgc gacatcgtat aacgttactg gtttcacatt caccaccctg
     1501 aattgactct cttccgggcg ctatcatgcc ataccgcgaa aggttttgcg ccattcgatg
     1561 gtgtccggga tctcgacgct ctcccttatg cgactcctgc attaggaagc agcccagtag
     1621 taggttgagg ccgttgagca ccgccgccgc aaggaatggt gcatgcaagg agatggcgcc
     1681 caacagtccc ccggccacgg ggcctgccac catacccacg ccgaaacaag cgctcatgag
     1741 cccgaagtgg cgagcccgat cttccccatc ggtgatgtcg gcgatatagg cgccagcaac
     1801 cgcacctgtg gcgccggtga tgccggccac gatgcgtccg gcgtagagga tcgagatcga
     1861 tgaagtctaa cgctgctctg ggctaactgt cTTCTAATAC GACTCACTAT AGGGAGATTC
     1921 GTCTCCCAAA TACTTAATAC AAAATAATCA CTTCACAACA TCAACTATAC TACTTCAACC
     1981 CCTTGGGGCC TCTAAACGGG TCTTGAGGGG TTTTTTGctg aaaggaggaa ctatatccgg
     2041 attggcgaat gggnnnnnnn nnnnnnnnnn nnnnnnnnnn nnnnnnnnnn nnnnnnnnnn
     2101 nnnnnnnnnn nnnnnnnnnn nnnnnnnnnn nnnnnnnnnn nnnnnnnnnn nnnnnnnnnn
     2161 nnnnnnnnnn nnnnnnncnn nnnnnnnnnn nnnnnnnnnn nnnnnnnnnn nnnnnnnnnn
     2221 nnnnnnnnnn nnnnnnnnnn nnnnnnnnnn nnnnnnnnnn nnnnnnnnna nnnnnnnnnn
     2281 nnnnnnnnnn nnnnnnnnnn nnnnnnnnnn nnnnnnnnnc ctttgacgtt ggagtccacg
     2341 ttctttaata gtggactctt gttccaaact ggaacaacac tcaaccctat ctcggtctat
     2401 tcttttgatt tataagggat tttgccgatt tcggcctatt ggttaaaaaa tgagctgatt
     2461 taacaaaaat ttaacgcgaa ttttaacaaa atattaacgt ttacaatttc tggcggcacg
     2521 atggcatgag attatcaaaa aggatcttca cctagatcct tttaaattaa aaatgaagtt
     2581 ttaaatcaat ctaaagtata tatgagtaaa cttggtctga cagttaccaa tgcttaatca
     2641 gtgaggcacc tatctcagcg atctgtctat ttcgttcatc catagttgcc tgactccccg
     2701 tcgtgtagat aactacgata cgggagggct taccatctgg ccccagtgct gcaatgatac
     2761 cgcgagaccc acgctcaccg gctccagatt tatcagcaat aaaccagcca gccggaaggg
     2821 ccgagcgcag aagtggtcct gcaactttat ccgcctccat ccagtctatt aattgttgcc
     2881 gggaagctag agtaagtagt tcgccagtta atagtttgcg caacgttgtt gccattgcta
     2941 caggcatcgt ggtgtcacgc tcgtcgtttg gtatggcttc attcagctcc ggttcccaac
     3001 gatcaaggcg agttacatga tcccccatgt tgtgcaaaaa agcggttagc tccttcggtc
     3061 ctccgatcgt tgtcagaagt aagttggccg cagtgttatc actcatggtt atggcagcac
     3121 tgcataattc tcttactgtc atgccatccg taagatgctt ttctgtgact ggtgagtact
     3181 caaccaagtc attctgagaa tagtgtatgc ggcgaccgag ttgctcttgc ccggcgtcaa
     3241 tacgggataa taccgcgcca catagcagaa ctttaaaagt gctcatcatt ggaaaacgtt
     3301 cttcggggcg aaaactctca aggatcttac cgctgttgag atccagttcg atgtaaccca
     3361 ctcgtgcacc caactgatct tcagcatctt ttactttcac cagcgtttct gggtgagcaa
     3421 aaacaggaag gcaaaatgcc gcaaaaaagg gaataagggc gacacggaaa tgttgaatac
     3481 tcatactctt cctttttcaa tcatgattga agcatttatc agggttattg tctcatgagc
     3541 ggatacatat ttgaatgtat ttagaaaaat aaacaaatag gtcatgacca aaatccctta
     3601 acgtgagttt tcgttccact gagcgtcaga ccccgtagaa aagatcaaag gatcttcttg
     3661 agatcctttt tttctgcgcg taatctgctg cttgcaaaca aaaaaaccac cgctaccagc
     3721 ggtggtttgt ttgccggatc aagagctacc aactcttttt ccgaaggtaa ctggcttcag
     3781 cagagcgcag ataccaaata ctgtccttct agtgtagccg tagttaggcc accacttcaa
     3841 gaactctgta gcaccgccta catacctcgc tctgctaatc ctgttaccag tggctgctgc
     3901 cagtggcgat aagtcgtgtc ttaccgggtt ggactcaaga cgatagttac cggataaggc
     3961 gcagcggtcg ggctgaacgg ggggttcgtg cacacagccc agcttggagc gaacgaccta
     4021 caccgaactg agatacctac agcgtgagct atgagaaagc gccacgcttc ccgaagggag
     4081 aaaggcggac aggtatccgg taagcggcag ggtcggaaca ggagagcgca cgagggagct
     4141 tccaggggga aacgcctggt atctttatag tcctgtcggg tttcgccacc tctgacttga
     4201 gcgtcgattt ttgtgatgct cgtcaggggg gcggagccta tggaaaaacg ccagcaacgc
     4261 ggccttttta cggttcctgg ccttttgctg gccttttgct cacatgttct ttcctgcgtt
     4321 atcccctgat tctgtggata accgtattac cgcctttgag tgagctgata ccgctcgccg
     4381 cagccgaacg accgagcgca gcgagtcagt gagcgaggaa gcggaagagc gcctgatgcg
     4441 gtattttctc cttacgcatc tgtgcggtat ttcacaccgc atatatggtg cactctcagt
     4501 acaatctgct ctgatgccgc atagttaagc cagtatacac tccgctatcg ctacgtgact
     4561 gggtcatggc tgcgccccga cacccgccaa cacccgctga cgcgccctga cgggcttgtc
     4621 tgctcccggc atccgcttac agacaagctg tgaccgtctc cgggagctgc atgtgtcaga
     4681 ggttttcacc gtcatcaccg aaacgcgcga ggcagctgcg gtaaagctca tcagcgtggt
     4741 cgtgaagcga ttcacagatg tctgcctgtt catccgcgtc cagctcgttg agtttctcca
     4801 gaagcgttaa tgtctggctt ctgataaagc gggccatgtt aagggcggtt ttttcctgtt
     4861 tggtcactga tgcctccgtg taagggggat ttctgttcat gggggtaatg ataccgatga
     4921 aacgagagag gatgctcacg atacgggtta ctgatgatga acatgcccgg ttactggaac
     4981 gttgtgaggg taaacaactg gcggtatgga tgcggcggga ccagagaaaa atca
//
