# Supplementary material for: Genetically encoded RNA strand exchange circuits for programmable protein expression and computation in cells
Source: bioRxiv preprint, doi:10.1101/2025.09.24.678369, version 1 (2025-09-24)
Supplement: Plasmid GenBank files [file 678369_file04.zip › Supplementary File 2/pET - (O_18) O5u1d s4u d20 T7t.gb]

LOCUS       pET_-_(O_18)_O{5,u1d}_[ 5092 bp ds-DNA     circular     21-SEP-2025
DEFINITION  .
KEYWORDS    "accession:addgene_vdb_2659"
COMMENT     Imported from database: AddGene Entry: pETDuet-1 URL:
            https://www.addgene.org/browse/sequence/2659/giraffe-analyze_vdb/
            GENERAL Analyze: Sequence Bacterial Resistance: Ampicillin Catalog
            Number: 71146 Cloning Method: Unknown Constitutive: Unspecified
            Notes: pETDuet-1 is designed for the coexpression of two target
            genes. pETDuet-1 carries the pBR322-derived ColE1 replicon, lacI
            gene and ampicillin resistance gene. Plasmid Type: Bacterial
            Expression, coexpression Promotor: T7 Size: 5420 Source/Vendor: EMD
            Biosciences Stable: Unspecified Viral/Non-Viral: Nonviral
FEATURES             Location/Qualifiers
     regulatory      complement(405..1496)
                     /label="lacI"
                     /ApEinfo_revcolor="#c6c9d1"
                     /ApEinfo_fwdcolor="#c6c9d1"
     gene            complement(1588..1839)
                     /label="tet (887 - 636)"
                     /ApEinfo_revcolor="#d59687"
                     /ApEinfo_fwdcolor="#d59687"
     primer          1771..1790
                     /label="pBRrevBam_primer"
                     /ApEinfo_revcolor="#84b0dc"
                     /ApEinfo_fwdcolor="#84b0dc"
     primer          1792..1809
                     /label="pET_seq_fwd"
                     /note="sequence: gccagcaaccgcacctgt"
                     /ApEinfo_revcolor="#b1ff67"
                     /ApEinfo_fwdcolor="#b1ff67"
     misc_feature    1862..1901
                     /label="U1"
                     /ApEinfo_revcolor="#c6c9d1"
                     /ApEinfo_fwdcolor="#c6c9d1"
     primer          complement(1882..1901)
                     /label="rev_U1"
                     /note="sequence: GAGACGAGACGAGACAGCCT"
                     /ApEinfo_revcolor="#d6b295"
                     /ApEinfo_fwdcolor="#d6b295"
     misc_feature    1905..1921
                     /label="T7 promoter"
                     /ApEinfo_revcolor="#75c6a9"
                     /ApEinfo_fwdcolor="#75c6a9"
     misc_feature    1991..2035
                     /label="T7 terminator"
                     /ApEinfo_revcolor="#f58a5e"
                     /ApEinfo_fwdcolor="#f58a5e"
     primer          2036..2061
                     /label="fwd_Ux"
                     /note="sequence: CCAGGATACATAGATTACCACAACTC"
                     /ApEinfo_revcolor="#b4abac"
                     /ApEinfo_fwdcolor="#b4abac"
     misc_feature    2036..2075
                     /label="Ux"
                     /ApEinfo_revcolor="#c7b0e3"
                     /ApEinfo_fwdcolor="#c7b0e3"
     primer          2076..2103
                     /label="pET_BB_ds_fwd"
                     /note="sequence: ctgaaaggaggaactatatccggattgg"
                     /ApEinfo_revcolor="#b1ff67"
                     /ApEinfo_fwdcolor="#b1ff67"
     primer          complement(2105..2124)
                     /label="pET_seq_rev"
                     /note="sequence: ctacagggcgcgtcccattc"
                     /ApEinfo_revcolor="#ff9ccd"
                     /ApEinfo_fwdcolor="#ff9ccd"
     gene            complement(2682..3542)
                     /label="Ampicillin"
                     /ApEinfo_revcolor="#f58a5e"
                     /ApEinfo_fwdcolor="#f58a5e"
     primer          complement(2685..2713)
                     /label="pET_ampR_rev"
                     /note="sequence: agataggtgcctcactgattaagcattgg"
                     /ApEinfo_revcolor="#d6b295"
                     /ApEinfo_fwdcolor="#d6b295"
     promoter        complement(3585..3613)
                     /label="AmpR_promoter"
                     /ApEinfo_revcolor="#84b0dc"
                     /ApEinfo_fwdcolor="#84b0dc"
     origin          3700..4319
                     /label="pBR322_origin"
                     /ApEinfo_revcolor="#75c6a9"
                     /ApEinfo_fwdcolor="#75c6a9"
     primer          4718..4740
                     /label="pGEX_3_primer"
                     /ApEinfo_revcolor="#ff9ccd"
                     /ApEinfo_fwdcolor="#ff9ccd"
     feature         complement(4734..4925)
                     /label="ROP"
                     /ApEinfo_revcolor="#c7b0e3"
                     /ApEinfo_fwdcolor="#c7b0e3"
ORIGIN
        1 ctcagggtca atgccagcgc ttcgttaata cagatgtagg tgttccacag ggtagccagc
       61 agcatcctgc gatgcagatc cggaacataa tggtgcaggg cgctgacttc cgcgtttcca
      121 gactttacga aacacggaaa ccgaagacca ttcatgttgt tgctcaggtc gcagacgttt
      181 tgcagcagca gtcgcttcac gttcgctcgc gtatcggtga ttcattctgc taaccagtaa
      241 ggcaaccccg ccagcctagc cgggtcctca acgacaggag cacgatcatg ctagtcatgc
      301 cccgcgccca ccggaaggag ctgactgggt tgaaggctct caagggcatc ggtcgagatc
      361 ccggtgccta atgagtgagc taacttacat taattgcgtt gcgctcactg cccgctttcc
      421 agtcgggaaa cctgtcgtgc cagctgcatt aatgaatcgg ccaacgcgcg gggagaggcg
      481 gtttgcgtat tgggcgccag ggtggttttt cttttcacca gtgagacggg caacagctga
      541 ttgcccttca ccgcctggcc ctgagagagt tgcagcaagc ggtccacgct ggtttgcccc
      601 agcaggcgaa aatcctgttt gatggtggtt aacggcggga tataacatga gctgtcttcg
      661 gtatcgtcgt atcccactac cgagatgtcc gcaccaacgc gcagcccgga ctcggtaatg
      721 gcgcgcattg cgcccagcgc catctgatcg ttggcaacca gcatcgcagt gggaacgatg
      781 ccctcattca gcatttgcat ggtttgttga aaaccggaca tggcactcca gtcgccttcc
      841 cgttccgcta tcggctgaat ttgattgcga gtgagatatt tatgccagcc agccagacgc
      901 agacgcgccg agacagaact taatgggccc gctaacagcg cgatttgctg gtgacccaat
      961 gcgaccagat gctccacgcc cagtcgcgta ccgtcttcat gggagaaaat aatactgttg
     1021 atgggtgtct ggtcagagac atcaagaaat aacgccggaa cattagtgca ggcagcttcc
     1081 acagcaatgg catcctggtc atccagcgga tagttaatga tcagcccact gacgcgttgc
     1141 gcgagaagat tgtgcaccgc cgctttacag gcttcgacgc cgcttcgttc taccatcgac
     1201 accaccacgc tggcacccag ttgatcggcg cgagatttaa tcgccgcgac aatttgcgac
     1261 ggcgcgtgca gggccagact ggaggtggca acgccaatca gcaacgactg tttgcccgcc
     1321 agttgttgtg ccacgcggtt gggaatgtaa ttcagctccg ccatcgccgc ttccactttt
     1381 tcccgcgttt tcgcagaaac gtggctggcc tggttcacca cgcgggaaac ggtctgataa
     1441 gagacaccgg catactctgc gacatcgtat aacgttactg gtttcacatt caccaccctg
     1501 aattgactct cttccgggcg ctatcatgcc ataccgcgaa aggttttgcg ccattcgatg
     1561 gtgtccggga tctcgacgct ctcccttatg cgactcctgc attaggaagc agcccagtag
     1621 taggttgagg ccgttgagca ccgccgccgc aaggaatggt gcatgcaagg agatggcgcc
     1681 caacagtccc ccggccacgg ggcctgccac catacccacg ccgaaacaag cgctcatgag
     1741 cccgaagtgg cgagcccgat cttccccatc ggtgatgtcg gcgatatagg cgccagcaac
     1801 cgcacctgtg gcgccggtga tgccggccac gatgcgtccg gcgtagagga tcgagatcga
     1861 tCATTACTCG CATCCATTCT CAGGCTGTCT CGTCTCGTCT CTTCTAATAC GACTCACTAT
     1921 AGGGAGATTC GTCTCCCAAA TACTTAATAC AAAATAATCA CTTCACAACA TCATACTACT
     1981 ATACTACTTC ATATAACCCC TTGGGGCCTC TAAACGGGTC TTGAGGGGTT TTTTGCCAGG
     2041 ATACATAGAT TACCACAACT CCGAGCCCTT CCACCctgaa aggaggaact atatccggat
     2101 tggcgaatgg gnnnnnnnnn nnnnnnnnnn nnnnnnnnnn nnnnnnnnnn nnnnnnnnnn
     2161 nnnnnnnnnn nnnnnnnnnn nnnnnnnnnn nnnnnnnnnn nnnnnnnnnn nnnnnnnnnn
     2221 nnnnnnnnnn nnnnncnnnn nnnnnnnnnn nnnnnnnnnn nnnnnnnnnn nnnnnnnnnn
     2281 nnnnnnnnnn nnnnnnnnnn nnnnnnnnnn nnnnnnnnnn nnnnnnnann nnnnnnnnnn
     2341 nnnnnnnnnn nnnnnnnnnn nnnnnnnnnn nnnnnnncct ttgacgttgg agtccacgtt
     2401 ctttaatagt ggactcttgt tccaaactgg aacaacactc aaccctatct cggtctattc
     2461 ttttgattta taagggattt tgccgatttc ggcctattgg ttaaaaaatg agctgattta
     2521 acaaaaattt aacgcgaatt ttaacaaaat attaacgttt acaatttctg gcggcacgat
     2581 ggcatgagat tatcaaaaag gatcttcacc tagatccttt taaattaaaa atgaagtttt
     2641 aaatcaatct aaagtatata tgagtaaact tggtctgaca gttaccaatg cttaatcagt
     2701 gaggcaccta tctcagcgat ctgtctattt cgttcatcca tagttgcctg actccccgtc
     2761 gtgtagataa ctacgatacg ggagggctta ccatctggcc ccagtgctgc aatgataccg
     2821 cgagacccac gctcaccggc tccagattta tcagcaataa accagccagc cggaagggcc
     2881 gagcgcagaa gtggtcctgc aactttatcc gcctccatcc agtctattaa ttgttgccgg
     2941 gaagctagag taagtagttc gccagttaat agtttgcgca acgttgttgc cattgctaca
     3001 ggcatcgtgg tgtcacgctc gtcgtttggt atggcttcat tcagctccgg ttcccaacga
     3061 tcaaggcgag ttacatgatc ccccatgttg tgcaaaaaag cggttagctc cttcggtcct
     3121 ccgatcgttg tcagaagtaa gttggccgca gtgttatcac tcatggttat ggcagcactg
     3181 cataattctc ttactgtcat gccatccgta agatgctttt ctgtgactgg tgagtactca
     3241 accaagtcat tctgagaata gtgtatgcgg cgaccgagtt gctcttgccc ggcgtcaata
     3301 cgggataata ccgcgccaca tagcagaact ttaaaagtgc tcatcattgg aaaacgttct
     3361 tcggggcgaa aactctcaag gatcttaccg ctgttgagat ccagttcgat gtaacccact
     3421 cgtgcaccca actgatcttc agcatctttt actttcacca gcgtttctgg gtgagcaaaa
     3481 acaggaaggc aaaatgccgc aaaaaaggga ataagggcga cacggaaatg ttgaatactc
     3541 atactcttcc tttttcaatc atgattgaag catttatcag ggttattgtc tcatgagcgg
     3601 atacatattt gaatgtattt agaaaaataa acaaataggt catgaccaaa atcccttaac
     3661 gtgagttttc gttccactga gcgtcagacc ccgtagaaaa gatcaaagga tcttcttgag
     3721 atcctttttt tctgcgcgta atctgctgct tgcaaacaaa aaaaccaccg ctaccagcgg
     3781 tggtttgttt gccggatcaa gagctaccaa ctctttttcc gaaggtaact ggcttcagca
     3841 gagcgcagat accaaatact gtccttctag tgtagccgta gttaggccac cacttcaaga
     3901 actctgtagc accgcctaca tacctcgctc tgctaatcct gttaccagtg gctgctgcca
     3961 gtggcgataa gtcgtgtctt accgggttgg actcaagacg atagttaccg gataaggcgc
     4021 agcggtcggg ctgaacgggg ggttcgtgca cacagcccag cttggagcga acgacctaca
     4081 ccgaactgag atacctacag cgtgagctat gagaaagcgc cacgcttccc gaagggagaa
     4141 aggcggacag gtatccggta agcggcaggg tcggaacagg agagcgcacg agggagcttc
     4201 cagggggaaa cgcctggtat ctttatagtc ctgtcgggtt tcgccacctc tgacttgagc
     4261 gtcgattttt gtgatgctcg tcaggggggc ggagcctatg gaaaaacgcc agcaacgcgg
     4321 cctttttacg gttcctggcc ttttgctggc cttttgctca catgttcttt cctgcgttat
     4381 cccctgattc tgtggataac cgtattaccg cctttgagtg agctgatacc gctcgccgca
     4441 gccgaacgac cgagcgcagc gagtcagtga gcgaggaagc ggaagagcgc ctgatgcggt
     4501 attttctcct tacgcatctg tgcggtattt cacaccgcat atatggtgca ctctcagtac
     4561 aatctgctct gatgccgcat agttaagcca gtatacactc cgctatcgct acgtgactgg
     4621 gtcatggctg cgccccgaca cccgccaaca cccgctgacg cgccctgacg ggcttgtctg
     4681 ctcccggcat ccgcttacag acaagctgtg accgtctccg ggagctgcat gtgtcagagg
     4741 ttttcaccgt catcaccgaa acgcgcgagg cagctgcggt aaagctcatc agcgtggtcg
     4801 tgaagcgatt cacagatgtc tgcctgttca tccgcgtcca gctcgttgag tttctccaga
     4861 agcgttaatg tctggcttct gataaagcgg gccatgttaa gggcggtttt ttcctgtttg
     4921 gtcactgatg cctccgtgta agggggattt ctgttcatgg gggtaatgat accgatgaaa
     4981 cgagagagga tgctcacgat acgggttact gatgatgaac atgcccggtt actggaacgt
     5041 tgtgagggta aacaactggc ggtatggatg cggcgggacc agagaaaaat ca
//
