# Supplementary material for: Genetically encoded RNA strand exchange circuits for programmable protein expression and computation in cells
Source: bioRxiv preprint, doi:10.1101/2025.09.24.678369, version 1 (2025-09-24)
Supplement: Plasmid GenBank files [file 678369_file04.zip › Supplementary File 2/pET - (O_19) O3u1d d20 T7t.gb]

LOCUS       pET_-_(O_19)_O{3,u1d}_[ 5088 bp ds-DNA     circular     21-SEP-2025
DEFINITION  .
KEYWORDS    "accession:addgene_vdb_2659"
COMMENT     Imported from database: AddGene Entry: pETDuet-1 URL:
            https://www.addgene.org/browse/sequence/2659/giraffe-analyze_vdb/
            GENERAL Analyze: Sequence Bacterial Resistance: Ampicillin Catalog
            Number: 71146 Cloning Method: Unknown Constitutive: Unspecified
            Notes: pETDuet-1 is designed for the coexpression of two target
            genes. pETDuet-1 carries the pBR322-derived ColE1 replicon, lacI
            gene and ampicillin resistance gene. Plasmid Type: Bacterial
            Expression, coexpression Promotor: T7 Size: 5420 Source/Vendor: EMD
            Biosciences Stable: Unspecified Viral/Non-Viral: Nonviral
FEATURES             Location/Qualifiers
     regulatory      complement(405..1496)
                     /label="lacI"
                     /ApEinfo_revcolor="#c6c9d1"
                     /ApEinfo_fwdcolor="#c6c9d1"
     gene            complement(1588..1839)
                     /label="tet (887 - 636)"
                     /ApEinfo_revcolor="#d59687"
                     /ApEinfo_fwdcolor="#d59687"
     primer          1771..1790
                     /label="pBRrevBam_primer"
                     /ApEinfo_revcolor="#84b0dc"
                     /ApEinfo_fwdcolor="#84b0dc"
     primer          1792..1809
                     /label="pET_seq_fwd"
                     /note="sequence: gccagcaaccgcacctgt"
                     /ApEinfo_revcolor="#b1ff67"
                     /ApEinfo_fwdcolor="#b1ff67"
     misc_feature    1862..1901
                     /label="U1"
                     /ApEinfo_revcolor="#c6c9d1"
                     /ApEinfo_fwdcolor="#c6c9d1"
     primer          complement(1882..1901)
                     /label="rev_U1"
                     /note="sequence: GAGACGAGACGAGACAGCCT"
                     /ApEinfo_revcolor="#d6b295"
                     /ApEinfo_fwdcolor="#d6b295"
     misc_feature    1905..1921
                     /label="T7 promoter"
                     /ApEinfo_revcolor="#75c6a9"
                     /ApEinfo_fwdcolor="#75c6a9"
     misc_feature    1987..2031
                     /label="T7 terminator"
                     /ApEinfo_revcolor="#f58a5e"
                     /ApEinfo_fwdcolor="#f58a5e"
     primer          2032..2057
                     /label="fwd_Ux"
                     /note="sequence: CCAGGATACATAGATTACCACAACTC"
                     /ApEinfo_revcolor="#b4abac"
                     /ApEinfo_fwdcolor="#b4abac"
     misc_feature    2032..2071
                     /label="Ux"
                     /ApEinfo_revcolor="#c7b0e3"
                     /ApEinfo_fwdcolor="#c7b0e3"
     primer          2072..2099
                     /label="pET_BB_ds_fwd"
                     /note="sequence: ctgaaaggaggaactatatccggattgg"
                     /ApEinfo_revcolor="#b1ff67"
                     /ApEinfo_fwdcolor="#b1ff67"
     primer          complement(2101..2120)
                     /label="pET_seq_rev"
                     /note="sequence: ctacagggcgcgtcccattc"
                     /ApEinfo_revcolor="#ff9ccd"
                     /ApEinfo_fwdcolor="#ff9ccd"
     gene            complement(2678..3538)
                     /label="Ampicillin"
                     /ApEinfo_revcolor="#f58a5e"
                     /ApEinfo_fwdcolor="#f58a5e"
     primer          complement(2681..2709)
                     /label="pET_ampR_rev"
                     /note="sequence: agataggtgcctcactgattaagcattgg"
                     /ApEinfo_revcolor="#d6b295"
                     /ApEinfo_fwdcolor="#d6b295"
     promoter        complement(3581..3609)
                     /label="AmpR_promoter"
                     /ApEinfo_revcolor="#84b0dc"
                     /ApEinfo_fwdcolor="#84b0dc"
     origin          3696..4315
                     /label="pBR322_origin"
                     /ApEinfo_revcolor="#75c6a9"
                     /ApEinfo_fwdcolor="#75c6a9"
     primer          4714..4736
                     /label="pGEX_3_primer"
                     /ApEinfo_revcolor="#ff9ccd"
                     /ApEinfo_fwdcolor="#ff9ccd"
     feature         complement(4730..4921)
                     /label="ROP"
                     /ApEinfo_revcolor="#c7b0e3"
                     /ApEinfo_fwdcolor="#c7b0e3"
ORIGIN
        1 ctcagggtca atgccagcgc ttcgttaata cagatgtagg tgttccacag ggtagccagc
       61 agcatcctgc gatgcagatc cggaacataa tggtgcaggg cgctgacttc cgcgtttcca
      121 gactttacga aacacggaaa ccgaagacca ttcatgttgt tgctcaggtc gcagacgttt
      181 tgcagcagca gtcgcttcac gttcgctcgc gtatcggtga ttcattctgc taaccagtaa
      241 ggcaaccccg ccagcctagc cgggtcctca acgacaggag cacgatcatg ctagtcatgc
      301 cccgcgccca ccggaaggag ctgactgggt tgaaggctct caagggcatc ggtcgagatc
      361 ccggtgccta atgagtgagc taacttacat taattgcgtt gcgctcactg cccgctttcc
      421 agtcgggaaa cctgtcgtgc cagctgcatt aatgaatcgg ccaacgcgcg gggagaggcg
      481 gtttgcgtat tgggcgccag ggtggttttt cttttcacca gtgagacggg caacagctga
      541 ttgcccttca ccgcctggcc ctgagagagt tgcagcaagc ggtccacgct ggtttgcccc
      601 agcaggcgaa aatcctgttt gatggtggtt aacggcggga tataacatga gctgtcttcg
      661 gtatcgtcgt atcccactac cgagatgtcc gcaccaacgc gcagcccgga ctcggtaatg
      721 gcgcgcattg cgcccagcgc catctgatcg ttggcaacca gcatcgcagt gggaacgatg
      781 ccctcattca gcatttgcat ggtttgttga aaaccggaca tggcactcca gtcgccttcc
      841 cgttccgcta tcggctgaat ttgattgcga gtgagatatt tatgccagcc agccagacgc
      901 agacgcgccg agacagaact taatgggccc gctaacagcg cgatttgctg gtgacccaat
      961 gcgaccagat gctccacgcc cagtcgcgta ccgtcttcat gggagaaaat aatactgttg
     1021 atgggtgtct ggtcagagac atcaagaaat aacgccggaa cattagtgca ggcagcttcc
     1081 acagcaatgg catcctggtc atccagcgga tagttaatga tcagcccact gacgcgttgc
     1141 gcgagaagat tgtgcaccgc cgctttacag gcttcgacgc cgcttcgttc taccatcgac
     1201 accaccacgc tggcacccag ttgatcggcg cgagatttaa tcgccgcgac aatttgcgac
     1261 ggcgcgtgca gggccagact ggaggtggca acgccaatca gcaacgactg tttgcccgcc
     1321 agttgttgtg ccacgcggtt gggaatgtaa ttcagctccg ccatcgccgc ttccactttt
     1381 tcccgcgttt tcgcagaaac gtggctggcc tggttcacca cgcgggaaac ggtctgataa
     1441 gagacaccgg catactctgc gacatcgtat aacgttactg gtttcacatt caccaccctg
     1501 aattgactct cttccgggcg ctatcatgcc ataccgcgaa aggttttgcg ccattcgatg
     1561 gtgtccggga tctcgacgct ctcccttatg cgactcctgc attaggaagc agcccagtag
     1621 taggttgagg ccgttgagca ccgccgccgc aaggaatggt gcatgcaagg agatggcgcc
     1681 caacagtccc ccggccacgg ggcctgccac catacccacg ccgaaacaag cgctcatgag
     1741 cccgaagtgg cgagcccgat cttccccatc ggtgatgtcg gcgatatagg cgccagcaac
     1801 cgcacctgtg gcgccggtga tgccggccac gatgcgtccg gcgtagagga tcgagatcga
     1861 tCATTACTCG CATCCATTCT CAGGCTGTCT CGTCTCGTCT CTTCTAATAC GACTCACTAT
     1921 AGGGAGATTC GTCTCCCAAA TACTTAATAC AAAATAATCA CTTCACAACA TCACATATTC
     1981 AATTTCATAT AACCCCTTGG GGCCTCTAAA CGGGTCTTGA GGGGTTTTTT GCCAGGATAC
     2041 ATAGATTACC ACAACTCCGA GCCCTTCCAC Cctgaaagga ggaactatat ccggattggc
     2101 gaatgggnnn nnnnnnnnnn nnnnnnnnnn nnnnnnnnnn nnnnnnnnnn nnnnnnnnnn
     2161 nnnnnnnnnn nnnnnnnnnn nnnnnnnnnn nnnnnnnnnn nnnnnnnnnn nnnnnnnnnn
     2221 nnnnnnnnnn ncnnnnnnnn nnnnnnnnnn nnnnnnnnnn nnnnnnnnnn nnnnnnnnnn
     2281 nnnnnnnnnn nnnnnnnnnn nnnnnnnnnn nnnnnnnnnn nnnannnnnn nnnnnnnnnn
     2341 nnnnnnnnnn nnnnnnnnnn nnnnnnnnnn nnncctttga cgttggagtc cacgttcttt
     2401 aatagtggac tcttgttcca aactggaaca acactcaacc ctatctcggt ctattctttt
     2461 gatttataag ggattttgcc gatttcggcc tattggttaa aaaatgagct gatttaacaa
     2521 aaatttaacg cgaattttaa caaaatatta acgtttacaa tttctggcgg cacgatggca
     2581 tgagattatc aaaaaggatc ttcacctaga tccttttaaa ttaaaaatga agttttaaat
     2641 caatctaaag tatatatgag taaacttggt ctgacagtta ccaatgctta atcagtgagg
     2701 cacctatctc agcgatctgt ctatttcgtt catccatagt tgcctgactc cccgtcgtgt
     2761 agataactac gatacgggag ggcttaccat ctggccccag tgctgcaatg ataccgcgag
     2821 acccacgctc accggctcca gatttatcag caataaacca gccagccgga agggccgagc
     2881 gcagaagtgg tcctgcaact ttatccgcct ccatccagtc tattaattgt tgccgggaag
     2941 ctagagtaag tagttcgcca gttaatagtt tgcgcaacgt tgttgccatt gctacaggca
     3001 tcgtggtgtc acgctcgtcg tttggtatgg cttcattcag ctccggttcc caacgatcaa
     3061 ggcgagttac atgatccccc atgttgtgca aaaaagcggt tagctccttc ggtcctccga
     3121 tcgttgtcag aagtaagttg gccgcagtgt tatcactcat ggttatggca gcactgcata
     3181 attctcttac tgtcatgcca tccgtaagat gcttttctgt gactggtgag tactcaacca
     3241 agtcattctg agaatagtgt atgcggcgac cgagttgctc ttgcccggcg tcaatacggg
     3301 ataataccgc gccacatagc agaactttaa aagtgctcat cattggaaaa cgttcttcgg
     3361 ggcgaaaact ctcaaggatc ttaccgctgt tgagatccag ttcgatgtaa cccactcgtg
     3421 cacccaactg atcttcagca tcttttactt tcaccagcgt ttctgggtga gcaaaaacag
     3481 gaaggcaaaa tgccgcaaaa aagggaataa gggcgacacg gaaatgttga atactcatac
     3541 tcttcctttt tcaatcatga ttgaagcatt tatcagggtt attgtctcat gagcggatac
     3601 atatttgaat gtatttagaa aaataaacaa ataggtcatg accaaaatcc cttaacgtga
     3661 gttttcgttc cactgagcgt cagaccccgt agaaaagatc aaaggatctt cttgagatcc
     3721 tttttttctg cgcgtaatct gctgcttgca aacaaaaaaa ccaccgctac cagcggtggt
     3781 ttgtttgccg gatcaagagc taccaactct ttttccgaag gtaactggct tcagcagagc
     3841 gcagatacca aatactgtcc ttctagtgta gccgtagtta ggccaccact tcaagaactc
     3901 tgtagcaccg cctacatacc tcgctctgct aatcctgtta ccagtggctg ctgccagtgg
     3961 cgataagtcg tgtcttaccg ggttggactc aagacgatag ttaccggata aggcgcagcg
     4021 gtcgggctga acggggggtt cgtgcacaca gcccagcttg gagcgaacga cctacaccga
     4081 actgagatac ctacagcgtg agctatgaga aagcgccacg cttcccgaag ggagaaaggc
     4141 ggacaggtat ccggtaagcg gcagggtcgg aacaggagag cgcacgaggg agcttccagg
     4201 gggaaacgcc tggtatcttt atagtcctgt cgggtttcgc cacctctgac ttgagcgtcg
     4261 atttttgtga tgctcgtcag gggggcggag cctatggaaa aacgccagca acgcggcctt
     4321 tttacggttc ctggcctttt gctggccttt tgctcacatg ttctttcctg cgttatcccc
     4381 tgattctgtg gataaccgta ttaccgcctt tgagtgagct gataccgctc gccgcagccg
     4441 aacgaccgag cgcagcgagt cagtgagcga ggaagcggaa gagcgcctga tgcggtattt
     4501 tctccttacg catctgtgcg gtatttcaca ccgcatatat ggtgcactct cagtacaatc
     4561 tgctctgatg ccgcatagtt aagccagtat acactccgct atcgctacgt gactgggtca
     4621 tggctgcgcc ccgacacccg ccaacacccg ctgacgcgcc ctgacgggct tgtctgctcc
     4681 cggcatccgc ttacagacaa gctgtgaccg tctccgggag ctgcatgtgt cagaggtttt
     4741 caccgtcatc accgaaacgc gcgaggcagc tgcggtaaag ctcatcagcg tggtcgtgaa
     4801 gcgattcaca gatgtctgcc tgttcatccg cgtccagctc gttgagtttc tccagaagcg
     4861 ttaatgtctg gcttctgata aagcgggcca tgttaagggc ggttttttcc tgtttggtca
     4921 ctgatgcctc cgtgtaaggg ggatttctgt tcatgggggt aatgataccg atgaaacgag
     4981 agaggatgct cacgatacgg gttactgatg atgaacatgc ccggttactg gaacgttgtg
     5041 agggtaaaca actggcggta tggatgcggc gggaccagag aaaaatca
//
