# Supplementary material for: Genetically encoded RNA strand exchange circuits for programmable protein expression and computation in cells
Source: bioRxiv preprint, doi:10.1101/2025.09.24.678369, version 1 (2025-09-24)
Supplement: Plasmid GenBank files [file 678369_file04.zip › Supplementary File 2/pET - (O_20) O3u1d s4u d20 T7t.gb]

LOCUS       pET_-_(O_20)_O{3,u1d}_[ 5092 bp ds-DNA     circular     21-SEP-2025
DEFINITION  .
KEYWORDS    "accession:addgene_vdb_2659"
COMMENT     Imported from database: AddGene Entry: pETDuet-1 URL:
            https://www.addgene.org/browse/sequence/2659/giraffe-analyze_vdb/
            GENERAL Analyze: Sequence Bacterial Resistance: Ampicillin Catalog
            Number: 71146 Cloning Method: Unknown Constitutive: Unspecified
            Notes: pETDuet-1 is designed for the coexpression of two target
            genes. pETDuet-1 carries the pBR322-derived ColE1 replicon, lacI
            gene and ampicillin resistance gene. Plasmid Type: Bacterial
            Expression, coexpression Promotor: T7 Size: 5420 Source/Vendor: EMD
            Biosciences Stable: Unspecified Viral/Non-Viral: Nonviral
FEATURES             Location/Qualifiers
     regulatory      complement(405..1496)
                     /label="lacI"
                     /ApEinfo_revcolor="#c6c9d1"
                     /ApEinfo_fwdcolor="#c6c9d1"
     gene            complement(1588..1839)
                     /label="tet (887 - 636)"
                     /ApEinfo_revcolor="#d59687"
                     /ApEinfo_fwdcolor="#d59687"
     primer          1771..1790
                     /label="pBRrevBam_primer"
                     /ApEinfo_revcolor="#84b0dc"
                     /ApEinfo_fwdcolor="#84b0dc"
     primer          1792..1809
                     /label="pET_seq_fwd"
                     /note="sequence: gccagcaaccgcacctgt"
                     /ApEinfo_revcolor="#b1ff67"
                     /ApEinfo_fwdcolor="#b1ff67"
     misc_feature    1862..1901
                     /label="U1"
                     /ApEinfo_revcolor="#c6c9d1"
                     /ApEinfo_fwdcolor="#c6c9d1"
     primer          complement(1882..1901)
                     /label="rev_U1"
                     /note="sequence: GAGACGAGACGAGACAGCCT"
                     /ApEinfo_revcolor="#d6b295"
                     /ApEinfo_fwdcolor="#d6b295"
     misc_feature    1905..1921
                     /label="T7 promoter"
                     /ApEinfo_revcolor="#75c6a9"
                     /ApEinfo_fwdcolor="#75c6a9"
     misc_feature    1991..2035
                     /label="T7 terminator"
                     /ApEinfo_revcolor="#f58a5e"
                     /ApEinfo_fwdcolor="#f58a5e"
     primer          2036..2061
                     /label="fwd_Ux"
                     /note="sequence: CCAGGATACATAGATTACCACAACTC"
                     /ApEinfo_revcolor="#b4abac"
                     /ApEinfo_fwdcolor="#b4abac"
     misc_feature    2036..2075
                     /label="Ux"
                     /ApEinfo_revcolor="#c7b0e3"
                     /ApEinfo_fwdcolor="#c7b0e3"
     primer          2076..2103
                     /label="pET_BB_ds_fwd"
                     /note="sequence: ctgaaaggaggaactatatccggattgg"
                     /ApEinfo_revcolor="#b1ff67"
                     /ApEinfo_fwdcolor="#b1ff67"
     primer          complement(2105..2124)
                     /label="pET_seq_rev"
                     /note="sequence: ctacagggcgcgtcccattc"
                     /ApEinfo_revcolor="#ff9ccd"
                     /ApEinfo_fwdcolor="#ff9ccd"
     gene            complement(2682..3542)
                     /label="Ampicillin"
                     /ApEinfo_revcolor="#f58a5e"
                     /ApEinfo_fwdcolor="#f58a5e"
     primer          complement(2685..2713)
                     /label="pET_ampR_rev"
                     /note="sequence: agataggtgcctcactgattaagcattgg"
                     /ApEinfo_revcolor="#d6b295"
                     /ApEinfo_fwdcolor="#d6b295"
     promoter        complement(3585..3613)
                     /label="AmpR_promoter"
                     /ApEinfo_revcolor="#84b0dc"
                     /ApEinfo_fwdcolor="#84b0dc"
     origin          3700..4319
                     /label="pBR322_origin"
                     /ApEinfo_revcolor="#75c6a9"
                     /ApEinfo_fwdcolor="#75c6a9"
     primer          4718..4740
                     /label="pGEX_3_primer"
                     /ApEinfo_revcolor="#ff9ccd"
                     /ApEinfo_fwdcolor="#ff9ccd"
     feature         complement(4734..4925)
                     /label="ROP"
                     /ApEinfo_revcolor="#c7b0e3"
                     /ApEinfo_fwdcolor="#c7b0e3"
ORIGIN
        1 ctcagggtca atgccagcgc ttcgttaata cagatgtagg tgttccacag ggtagccagc
       61 agcatcctgc gatgcagatc cggaacataa tggtgcaggg cgctgacttc cgcgtttcca
      121 gactttacga aacacggaaa ccgaagacca ttcatgttgt tgctcaggtc gcagacgttt
      181 tgcagcagca gtcgcttcac gttcgctcgc gtatcggtga ttcattctgc taaccagtaa
      241 ggcaaccccg ccagcctagc cgggtcctca acgacaggag cacgatcatg ctagtcatgc
      301 cccgcgccca ccggaaggag ctgactgggt tgaaggctct caagggcatc ggtcgagatc
      361 ccggtgccta atgagtgagc taacttacat taattgcgtt gcgctcactg cccgctttcc
      421 agtcgggaaa cctgtcgtgc cagctgcatt aatgaatcgg ccaacgcgcg gggagaggcg
      481 gtttgcgtat tgggcgccag ggtggttttt cttttcacca gtgagacggg caacagctga
      541 ttgcccttca ccgcctggcc ctgagagagt tgcagcaagc ggtccacgct ggtttgcccc
      601 agcaggcgaa aatcctgttt gatggtggtt aacggcggga tataacatga gctgtcttcg
      661 gtatcgtcgt atcccactac cgagatgtcc gcaccaacgc gcagcccgga ctcggtaatg
      721 gcgcgcattg cgcccagcgc catctgatcg ttggcaacca gcatcgcagt gggaacgatg
      781 ccctcattca gcatttgcat ggtttgttga aaaccggaca tggcactcca gtcgccttcc
      841 cgttccgcta tcggctgaat ttgattgcga gtgagatatt tatgccagcc agccagacgc
      901 agacgcgccg agacagaact taatgggccc gctaacagcg cgatttgctg gtgacccaat
      961 gcgaccagat gctccacgcc cagtcgcgta ccgtcttcat gggagaaaat aatactgttg
     1021 atgggtgtct ggtcagagac atcaagaaat aacgccggaa cattagtgca ggcagcttcc
     1081 acagcaatgg catcctggtc atccagcgga tagttaatga tcagcccact gacgcgttgc
     1141 gcgagaagat tgtgcaccgc cgctttacag gcttcgacgc cgcttcgttc taccatcgac
     1201 accaccacgc tggcacccag ttgatcggcg cgagatttaa tcgccgcgac aatttgcgac
     1261 ggcgcgtgca gggccagact ggaggtggca acgccaatca gcaacgactg tttgcccgcc
     1321 agttgttgtg ccacgcggtt gggaatgtaa ttcagctccg ccatcgccgc ttccactttt
     1381 tcccgcgttt tcgcagaaac gtggctggcc tggttcacca cgcgggaaac ggtctgataa
     1441 gagacaccgg catactctgc gacatcgtat aacgttactg gtttcacatt caccaccctg
     1501 aattgactct cttccgggcg ctatcatgcc ataccgcgaa aggttttgcg ccattcgatg
     1561 gtgtccggga tctcgacgct ctcccttatg cgactcctgc attaggaagc agcccagtag
     1621 taggttgagg ccgttgagca ccgccgccgc aaggaatggt gcatgcaagg agatggcgcc
     1681 caacagtccc ccggccacgg ggcctgccac catacccacg ccgaaacaag cgctcatgag
     1741 cccgaagtgg cgagcccgat cttccccatc ggtgatgtcg gcgatatagg cgccagcaac
     1801 cgcacctgtg gcgccggtga tgccggccac gatgcgtccg gcgtagagga tcgagatcga
     1861 tCATTACTCG CATCCATTCT CAGGCTGTCT CGTCTCGTCT CTTCTAATAC GACTCACTAT
     1921 AGGGAGATTC GTCTCCCAAA TACTTAATAC AAAATAATCA CTTCACAACA TCATACTCAT
     1981 ATTCAATTTC ATATAACCCC TTGGGGCCTC TAAACGGGTC TTGAGGGGTT TTTTGCCAGG
     2041 ATACATAGAT TACCACAACT CCGAGCCCTT CCACCctgaa aggaggaact atatccggat
     2101 tggcgaatgg gnnnnnnnnn nnnnnnnnnn nnnnnnnnnn nnnnnnnnnn nnnnnnnnnn
     2161 nnnnnnnnnn nnnnnnnnnn nnnnnnnnnn nnnnnnnnnn nnnnnnnnnn nnnnnnnnnn
     2221 nnnnnnnnnn nnnnncnnnn nnnnnnnnnn nnnnnnnnnn nnnnnnnnnn nnnnnnnnnn
     2281 nnnnnnnnnn nnnnnnnnnn nnnnnnnnnn nnnnnnnnnn nnnnnnnann nnnnnnnnnn
     2341 nnnnnnnnnn nnnnnnnnnn nnnnnnnnnn nnnnnnncct ttgacgttgg agtccacgtt
     2401 ctttaatagt ggactcttgt tccaaactgg aacaacactc aaccctatct cggtctattc
     2461 ttttgattta taagggattt tgccgatttc ggcctattgg ttaaaaaatg agctgattta
     2521 acaaaaattt aacgcgaatt ttaacaaaat attaacgttt acaatttctg gcggcacgat
     2581 ggcatgagat tatcaaaaag gatcttcacc tagatccttt taaattaaaa atgaagtttt
     2641 aaatcaatct aaagtatata tgagtaaact tggtctgaca gttaccaatg cttaatcagt
     2701 gaggcaccta tctcagcgat ctgtctattt cgttcatcca tagttgcctg actccccgtc
     2761 gtgtagataa ctacgatacg ggagggctta ccatctggcc ccagtgctgc aatgataccg
     2821 cgagacccac gctcaccggc tccagattta tcagcaataa accagccagc cggaagggcc
     2881 gagcgcagaa gtggtcctgc aactttatcc gcctccatcc agtctattaa ttgttgccgg
     2941 gaagctagag taagtagttc gccagttaat agtttgcgca acgttgttgc cattgctaca
     3001 ggcatcgtgg tgtcacgctc gtcgtttggt atggcttcat tcagctccgg ttcccaacga
     3061 tcaaggcgag ttacatgatc ccccatgttg tgcaaaaaag cggttagctc cttcggtcct
     3121 ccgatcgttg tcagaagtaa gttggccgca gtgttatcac tcatggttat ggcagcactg
     3181 cataattctc ttactgtcat gccatccgta agatgctttt ctgtgactgg tgagtactca
     3241 accaagtcat tctgagaata gtgtatgcgg cgaccgagtt gctcttgccc ggcgtcaata
     3301 cgggataata ccgcgccaca tagcagaact ttaaaagtgc tcatcattgg aaaacgttct
     3361 tcggggcgaa aactctcaag gatcttaccg ctgttgagat ccagttcgat gtaacccact
     3421 cgtgcaccca actgatcttc agcatctttt actttcacca gcgtttctgg gtgagcaaaa
     3481 acaggaaggc aaaatgccgc aaaaaaggga ataagggcga cacggaaatg ttgaatactc
     3541 atactcttcc tttttcaatc atgattgaag catttatcag ggttattgtc tcatgagcgg
     3601 atacatattt gaatgtattt agaaaaataa acaaataggt catgaccaaa atcccttaac
     3661 gtgagttttc gttccactga gcgtcagacc ccgtagaaaa gatcaaagga tcttcttgag
     3721 atcctttttt tctgcgcgta atctgctgct tgcaaacaaa aaaaccaccg ctaccagcgg
     3781 tggtttgttt gccggatcaa gagctaccaa ctctttttcc gaaggtaact ggcttcagca
     3841 gagcgcagat accaaatact gtccttctag tgtagccgta gttaggccac cacttcaaga
     3901 actctgtagc accgcctaca tacctcgctc tgctaatcct gttaccagtg gctgctgcca
     3961 gtggcgataa gtcgtgtctt accgggttgg actcaagacg atagttaccg gataaggcgc
     4021 agcggtcggg ctgaacgggg ggttcgtgca cacagcccag cttggagcga acgacctaca
     4081 ccgaactgag atacctacag cgtgagctat gagaaagcgc cacgcttccc gaagggagaa
     4141 aggcggacag gtatccggta agcggcaggg tcggaacagg agagcgcacg agggagcttc
     4201 cagggggaaa cgcctggtat ctttatagtc ctgtcgggtt tcgccacctc tgacttgagc
     4261 gtcgattttt gtgatgctcg tcaggggggc ggagcctatg gaaaaacgcc agcaacgcgg
     4321 cctttttacg gttcctggcc ttttgctggc cttttgctca catgttcttt cctgcgttat
     4381 cccctgattc tgtggataac cgtattaccg cctttgagtg agctgatacc gctcgccgca
     4441 gccgaacgac cgagcgcagc gagtcagtga gcgaggaagc ggaagagcgc ctgatgcggt
     4501 attttctcct tacgcatctg tgcggtattt cacaccgcat atatggtgca ctctcagtac
     4561 aatctgctct gatgccgcat agttaagcca gtatacactc cgctatcgct acgtgactgg
     4621 gtcatggctg cgccccgaca cccgccaaca cccgctgacg cgccctgacg ggcttgtctg
     4681 ctcccggcat ccgcttacag acaagctgtg accgtctccg ggagctgcat gtgtcagagg
     4741 ttttcaccgt catcaccgaa acgcgcgagg cagctgcggt aaagctcatc agcgtggtcg
     4801 tgaagcgatt cacagatgtc tgcctgttca tccgcgtcca gctcgttgag tttctccaga
     4861 agcgttaatg tctggcttct gataaagcgg gccatgttaa gggcggtttt ttcctgtttg
     4921 gtcactgatg cctccgtgta agggggattt ctgttcatgg gggtaatgat accgatgaaa
     4981 cgagagagga tgctcacgat acgggttact gatgatgaac atgcccggtt actggaacgt
     5041 tgtgagggta aacaactggc ggtatggatg cggcgggacc agagaaaaat ca
//
