# Supplementary material for: Genetically encoded RNA strand exchange circuits for programmable protein expression and computation in cells
Source: bioRxiv preprint, doi:10.1101/2025.09.24.678369, version 1 (2025-09-24)
Supplement: Plasmid GenBank files [file 678369_file04.zip › Supplementary File 2/pET - (O_5) O5u1d d20 Thyb6.gb]

LOCUS       pET_-_(O_5)_O{5,u1d}_[] 5143 bp ds-DNA     circular     21-SEP-2025
DEFINITION  .
KEYWORDS    "accession:addgene_vdb_2659"
COMMENT     Imported from database: AddGene Entry: pETDuet-1 URL:
            https://www.addgene.org/browse/sequence/2659/giraffe-analyze_vdb/
            GENERAL Analyze: Sequence Bacterial Resistance: Ampicillin Catalog
            Number: 71146 Cloning Method: Unknown Constitutive: Unspecified
            Notes: pETDuet-1 is designed for the coexpression of two target
            genes. pETDuet-1 carries the pBR322-derived ColE1 replicon, lacI
            gene and ampicillin resistance gene. Plasmid Type: Bacterial
            Expression, coexpression Promotor: T7 Size: 5420 Source/Vendor: EMD
            Biosciences Stable: Unspecified Viral/Non-Viral: Nonviral
FEATURES             Location/Qualifiers
     gene            complement(1..252)
                     /label="tet (887 - 636)"
                     /ApEinfo_revcolor="#d59687"
                     /ApEinfo_fwdcolor="#d59687"
     primer          184..203
                     /label="pBRrevBam_primer"
                     /ApEinfo_revcolor="#84b0dc"
                     /ApEinfo_fwdcolor="#84b0dc"
     primer          205..222
                     /label="pET_seq_fwd"
                     /note="sequence: gccagcaaccgcacctgt"
                     /ApEinfo_revcolor="#b1ff67"
                     /ApEinfo_fwdcolor="#b1ff67"
     primer          complement(254..304)
                     /label="pET_BB_rev_ga4"
                     /note="sequence: GACAGTTAGCCCAGAGCAGCGTTAGACTTCatcgatctcgatcctctacgc"
                     /ApEinfo_revcolor="#b4abac"
                     /ApEinfo_fwdcolor="#b4abac"
     misc_feature    275..314
                     /label="U1"
                     /ApEinfo_revcolor="#ff9ccd"
                     /ApEinfo_fwdcolor="#ff9ccd"
                     /note="GA homology domain"
     misc_feature    318..334
                     /label="T7 promoter"
                     /ApEinfo_revcolor="#9eafd2"
                     /ApEinfo_fwdcolor="#9eafd2"
     misc_feature    335..350
                     /label="5hp"
                     /ApEinfo_revcolor="#9eafd2"
                     /ApEinfo_fwdcolor="#9eafd2"
     misc_feature    400..443
                     /label="Thyb6"
                     /ApEinfo_revcolor="#c7b0e3"
                     /ApEinfo_fwdcolor="#c7b0e3"
     misc_feature    444..499
                     /label="riboJn"
                     /ApEinfo_revcolor="#b4abac"
                     /ApEinfo_fwdcolor="#b4abac"
     misc_feature    500..539
                     /label="Ux"
                     /ApEinfo_revcolor="#ffef86"
                     /ApEinfo_fwdcolor="#ffef86"
                     /note="GA homology domain"
     primer          540..567
                     /label="pET_BB_ds_fwd"
                     /note="sequence: ctgaaaggaggaactatatccggattgg"
                     /ApEinfo_revcolor="#b1ff67"
                     /ApEinfo_fwdcolor="#b1ff67"
     primer          complement(569..588)
                     /label="pET_seq_rev"
                     /note="sequence: ctacagggcgcgtcccattc"
                     /ApEinfo_revcolor="#ff9ccd"
                     /ApEinfo_fwdcolor="#ff9ccd"
     gene            complement(1146..2006)
                     /label="Ampicillin"
                     /ApEinfo_revcolor="#f58a5e"
                     /ApEinfo_fwdcolor="#f58a5e"
     primer          complement(1149..1177)
                     /label="pET_ampR_rev"
                     /note="sequence: agataggtgcctcactgattaagcattgg"
                     /ApEinfo_revcolor="#d6b295"
                     /ApEinfo_fwdcolor="#d6b295"
     promoter        complement(2049..2077)
                     /label="AmpR_promoter"
                     /ApEinfo_revcolor="#84b0dc"
                     /ApEinfo_fwdcolor="#84b0dc"
     origin          2164..2783
                     /label="pBR322_origin"
                     /ApEinfo_revcolor="#75c6a9"
                     /ApEinfo_fwdcolor="#75c6a9"
     primer          3182..3204
                     /label="pGEX_3_primer"
                     /ApEinfo_revcolor="#ff9ccd"
                     /ApEinfo_fwdcolor="#ff9ccd"
     feature         complement(3198..3389)
                     /label="ROP"
                     /ApEinfo_revcolor="#c7b0e3"
                     /ApEinfo_fwdcolor="#c7b0e3"
     regulatory      complement(3961..5052)
                     /label="lacI"
                     /ApEinfo_revcolor="#c6c9d1"
                     /ApEinfo_fwdcolor="#c6c9d1"
ORIGIN
        1 atgcgactcc tgcattagga agcagcccag tagtaggttg aggccgttga gcaccgccgc
       61 cgcaaggaat ggtgcatgca aggagatggc gcccaacagt cccccggcca cggggcctgc
      121 caccataccc acgccgaaac aagcgctcat gagcccgaag tggcgagccc gatcttcccc
      181 atcggtgatg tcggcgatat aggcgccagc aaccgcacct gtggcgccgg tgatgccggc
      241 cacgatgcgt ccggcgtaga ggatcgagat cgatCATTAC TCGCATCCAT TCTCAGGCTG
      301 TCTCGTCTCG TCTCTTCTAA TACGACTCAC TATAGGGAGA TTCGTCTCCC AAATACTTAA
      361 TACAAAATAA TCACTTCACA ACATCAACTA TACTACTTCa tatcAGATAA CAGATACttc
      421 gGtatctgtt atctgttTTT TTTAGCTGTC ACCGGATGTG CTTTCCGGTC TGATGAGTCC
      481 GTGAGGACGA AACAGCCTCC CAGGATACAT AGATTACCAC AACTCCGAGC CCTTCCACCc
      541 tgaaaggagg aactatatcc ggattggcga atgggnnnnn nnnnnnnnnn nnnnnnnnnn
      601 nnnnnnnnnn nnnnnnnnnn nnnnnnnnnn nnnnnnnnnn nnnnnnnnnn nnnnnnnnnn
      661 nnnnnnnnnn nnnnnnnnnn nnnnnnnnnn nnnnnnnnnc nnnnnnnnnn nnnnnnnnnn
      721 nnnnnnnnnn nnnnnnnnnn nnnnnnnnnn nnnnnnnnnn nnnnnnnnnn nnnnnnnnnn
      781 nnnnnnnnnn nannnnnnnn nnnnnnnnnn nnnnnnnnnn nnnnnnnnnn nnnnnnnnnn
      841 ncctttgacg ttggagtcca cgttctttaa tagtggactc ttgttccaaa ctggaacaac
      901 actcaaccct atctcggtct attcttttga tttataaggg attttgccga tttcggccta
      961 ttggttaaaa aatgagctga tttaacaaaa atttaacgcg aattttaaca aaatattaac
     1021 gtttacaatt tctggcggca cgatggcatg agattatcaa aaaggatctt cacctagatc
     1081 cttttaaatt aaaaatgaag ttttaaatca atctaaagta tatatgagta aacttggtct
     1141 gacagttacc aatgcttaat cagtgaggca cctatctcag cgatctgtct atttcgttca
     1201 tccatagttg cctgactccc cgtcgtgtag ataactacga tacgggaggg cttaccatct
     1261 ggccccagtg ctgcaatgat accgcgagac ccacgctcac cggctccaga tttatcagca
     1321 ataaaccagc cagccggaag ggccgagcgc agaagtggtc ctgcaacttt atccgcctcc
     1381 atccagtcta ttaattgttg ccgggaagct agagtaagta gttcgccagt taatagtttg
     1441 cgcaacgttg ttgccattgc tacaggcatc gtggtgtcac gctcgtcgtt tggtatggct
     1501 tcattcagct ccggttccca acgatcaagg cgagttacat gatcccccat gttgtgcaaa
     1561 aaagcggtta gctccttcgg tcctccgatc gttgtcagaa gtaagttggc cgcagtgtta
     1621 tcactcatgg ttatggcagc actgcataat tctcttactg tcatgccatc cgtaagatgc
     1681 ttttctgtga ctggtgagta ctcaaccaag tcattctgag aatagtgtat gcggcgaccg
     1741 agttgctctt gcccggcgtc aatacgggat aataccgcgc cacatagcag aactttaaaa
     1801 gtgctcatca ttggaaaacg ttcttcgggg cgaaaactct caaggatctt accgctgttg
     1861 agatccagtt cgatgtaacc cactcgtgca cccaactgat cttcagcatc ttttactttc
     1921 accagcgttt ctgggtgagc aaaaacagga aggcaaaatg ccgcaaaaaa gggaataagg
     1981 gcgacacgga aatgttgaat actcatactc ttcctttttc aatcatgatt gaagcattta
     2041 tcagggttat tgtctcatga gcggatacat atttgaatgt atttagaaaa ataaacaaat
     2101 aggtcatgac caaaatccct taacgtgagt tttcgttcca ctgagcgtca gaccccgtag
     2161 aaaagatcaa aggatcttct tgagatcctt tttttctgcg cgtaatctgc tgcttgcaaa
     2221 caaaaaaacc accgctacca gcggtggttt gtttgccgga tcaagagcta ccaactcttt
     2281 ttccgaaggt aactggcttc agcagagcgc agataccaaa tactgtcctt ctagtgtagc
     2341 cgtagttagg ccaccacttc aagaactctg tagcaccgcc tacatacctc gctctgctaa
     2401 tcctgttacc agtggctgct gccagtggcg ataagtcgtg tcttaccggg ttggactcaa
     2461 gacgatagtt accggataag gcgcagcggt cgggctgaac ggggggttcg tgcacacagc
     2521 ccagcttgga gcgaacgacc tacaccgaac tgagatacct acagcgtgag ctatgagaaa
     2581 gcgccacgct tcccgaaggg agaaaggcgg acaggtatcc ggtaagcggc agggtcggaa
     2641 caggagagcg cacgagggag cttccagggg gaaacgcctg gtatctttat agtcctgtcg
     2701 ggtttcgcca cctctgactt gagcgtcgat ttttgtgatg ctcgtcaggg gggcggagcc
     2761 tatggaaaaa cgccagcaac gcggcctttt tacggttcct ggccttttgc tggccttttg
     2821 ctcacatgtt ctttcctgcg ttatcccctg attctgtgga taaccgtatt accgcctttg
     2881 agtgagctga taccgctcgc cgcagccgaa cgaccgagcg cagcgagtca gtgagcgagg
     2941 aagcggaaga gcgcctgatg cggtattttc tccttacgca tctgtgcggt atttcacacc
     3001 gcatatatgg tgcactctca gtacaatctg ctctgatgcc gcatagttaa gccagtatac
     3061 actccgctat cgctacgtga ctgggtcatg gctgcgcccc gacacccgcc aacacccgct
     3121 gacgcgccct gacgggcttg tctgctcccg gcatccgctt acagacaagc tgtgaccgtc
     3181 tccgggagct gcatgtgtca gaggttttca ccgtcatcac cgaaacgcgc gaggcagctg
     3241 cggtaaagct catcagcgtg gtcgtgaagc gattcacaga tgtctgcctg ttcatccgcg
     3301 tccagctcgt tgagtttctc cagaagcgtt aatgtctggc ttctgataaa gcgggccatg
     3361 ttaagggcgg ttttttcctg tttggtcact gatgcctccg tgtaaggggg atttctgttc
     3421 atgggggtaa tgataccgat gaaacgagag aggatgctca cgatacgggt tactgatgat
     3481 gaacatgccc ggttactgga acgttgtgag ggtaaacaac tggcggtatg gatgcggcgg
     3541 gaccagagaa aaatcactca gggtcaatgc cagcgcttcg ttaatacaga tgtaggtgtt
     3601 ccacagggta gccagcagca tcctgcgatg cagatccgga acataatggt gcagggcgct
     3661 gacttccgcg tttccagact ttacgaaaca cggaaaccga agaccattca tgttgttgct
     3721 caggtcgcag acgttttgca gcagcagtcg cttcacgttc gctcgcgtat cggtgattca
     3781 ttctgctaac cagtaaggca accccgccag cctagccggg tcctcaacga caggagcacg
     3841 atcatgctag tcatgccccg cgcccaccgg aaggagctga ctgggttgaa ggctctcaag
     3901 ggcatcggtc gagatcccgg tgcctaatga gtgagctaac ttacattaat tgcgttgcgc
     3961 tcactgcccg ctttccagtc gggaaacctg tcgtgccagc tgcattaatg aatcggccaa
     4021 cgcgcgggga gaggcggttt gcgtattggg cgccagggtg gtttttcttt tcaccagtga
     4081 gacgggcaac agctgattgc ccttcaccgc ctggccctga gagagttgca gcaagcggtc
     4141 cacgctggtt tgccccagca ggcgaaaatc ctgtttgatg gtggttaacg gcgggatata
     4201 acatgagctg tcttcggtat cgtcgtatcc cactaccgag atgtccgcac caacgcgcag
     4261 cccggactcg gtaatggcgc gcattgcgcc cagcgccatc tgatcgttgg caaccagcat
     4321 cgcagtggga acgatgccct cattcagcat ttgcatggtt tgttgaaaac cggacatggc
     4381 actccagtcg ccttcccgtt ccgctatcgg ctgaatttga ttgcgagtga gatatttatg
     4441 ccagccagcc agacgcagac gcgccgagac agaacttaat gggcccgcta acagcgcgat
     4501 ttgctggtga cccaatgcga ccagatgctc cacgcccagt cgcgtaccgt cttcatggga
     4561 gaaaataata ctgttgatgg gtgtctggtc agagacatca agaaataacg ccggaacatt
     4621 agtgcaggca gcttccacag caatggcatc ctggtcatcc agcggatagt taatgatcag
     4681 cccactgacg cgttgcgcga gaagattgtg caccgccgct ttacaggctt cgacgccgct
     4741 tcgttctacc atcgacacca ccacgctggc acccagttga tcggcgcgag atttaatcgc
     4801 cgcgacaatt tgcgacggcg cgtgcagggc cagactggag gtggcaacgc caatcagcaa
     4861 cgactgtttg cccgccagtt gttgtgccac gcggttggga atgtaattca gctccgccat
     4921 cgccgcttcc actttttccc gcgttttcgc agaaacgtgg ctggcctggt tcaccacgcg
     4981 ggaaacggtc tgataagaga caccggcata ctctgcgaca tcgtataacg ttactggttt
     5041 cacattcacc accctgaatt gactctcttc cgggcgctat catgccatac cgcgaaaggt
     5101 tttgcgccat tcgatggtgt ccgggatctc gacgctctcc ctt
//
