# Supplementary material for: Genetically encoded RNA strand exchange circuits for programmable protein expression and computation in cells
Source: bioRxiv preprint, doi:10.1101/2025.09.24.678369, version 1 (2025-09-24)
Supplement: Plasmid GenBank files [file 678369_file04.zip › Supplementary File 2/pET - F_3 G_36 IN_36.gb]

LOCUS       pET_-_F_3_+_G_36_+_IN_3 5612 bp ds-DNA     circular     22-SEP-2025
DEFINITION  .
KEYWORDS    "accession:addgene_vdb_2659"
COMMENT     Imported from database: AddGene Entry: pETDuet-1 URL:
            https://www.addgene.org/browse/sequence/2659/giraffe-analyze_vdb/
            GENERAL Analyze: Sequence Bacterial Resistance: Ampicillin Catalog
            Number: 71146 Cloning Method: Unknown Constitutive: Unspecified
            Notes: pETDuet-1 is designed for the coexpression of two target
            genes. pETDuet-1 carries the pBR322-derived ColE1 replicon, lacI
            gene and ampicillin resistance gene. Plasmid Type: Bacterial
            Expression, coexpression Promotor: T7 Size: 5420 Source/Vendor: EMD
            Biosciences Stable: Unspecified Viral/Non-Viral: Nonviral
FEATURES             Location/Qualifiers
     gene            complement(1..252)
                     /label="tet (887 - 636)"
                     /ApEinfo_revcolor="#d59687"
                     /ApEinfo_fwdcolor="#d59687"
     primer          184..203
                     /label="pBRrevBam_primer"
                     /ApEinfo_revcolor="#84b0dc"
                     /ApEinfo_fwdcolor="#84b0dc"
     primer          205..222
                     /label="pET_seq_fwd"
                     /note="sequence: gccagcaaccgcacctgt"
                     /ApEinfo_revcolor="#b1ff67"
                     /ApEinfo_fwdcolor="#b1ff67"
     primer          complement(254..304)
                     /label="pET_BB_rev_ga4"
                     /note="sequence: GACAGTTAGCCCAGAGCAGCGTTAGACTTCatcgatctcgatcctctacgc"
                     /ApEinfo_revcolor="#b4abac"
                     /ApEinfo_fwdcolor="#b4abac"
     misc_feature    275..314
                     /label="U1"
                     /ApEinfo_revcolor="#ff9ccd"
                     /ApEinfo_fwdcolor="#ff9ccd"
                     /note="GA homology domain"
     misc_feature    318..334
                     /label="T7 promoter"
                     /ApEinfo_revcolor="#b7e6d7"
                     /ApEinfo_fwdcolor="#b7e6d7"
     misc_feature    471..510
                     /label="U3"
                     /ApEinfo_revcolor="#b7e6d7"
                     /ApEinfo_fwdcolor="#b7e6d7"
     misc_feature    514..530
                     /label="T7 promoter"
                     /ApEinfo_revcolor="#9eafd2"
                     /ApEinfo_fwdcolor="#9eafd2"
     misc_feature    531..546
                     /label="5hp"
                     /ApEinfo_revcolor="#9eafd2"
                     /ApEinfo_fwdcolor="#9eafd2"
     primer          complement(535..561)
                     /label="hp5Ad20_1_rev"
                     /note="sequence: TGTATTAAGTATTTTGGGAGACGAATC"
                     /ApEinfo_revcolor="#d6b295"
                     /ApEinfo_fwdcolor="#d6b295"
     misc_feature    547..567
                     /label="d21"
                     /ApEinfo_revcolor="#c6c9d1"
                     /ApEinfo_fwdcolor="#c6c9d1"
     primer          562..593
                     /label="d6_3_3u1d_fwd"
                     /note="sequence: TTATTATCACTTCACAACATCACATATTCAAT"
                     /ApEinfo_revcolor="#ff9ccd"
                     /ApEinfo_fwdcolor="#ff9ccd"
     primer          562..593
                     /label="d6_2_3u1d_fwd"
                     /note="sequence: ATATACTCACTTCACAACATCACATATTCAAT"
                     /ApEinfo_revcolor="#ff9ccd"
                     /ApEinfo_fwdcolor="#ff9ccd"
     misc_feature    568..577
                     /label=1
                     /ApEinfo_revcolor="#f58a5e"
                     /ApEinfo_fwdcolor="#f58a5e"
     misc_feature    578..583
                     /label="u"
                     /ApEinfo_revcolor="#b4abac"
                     /ApEinfo_fwdcolor="#b4abac"
     misc_feature    584..593
                     /label=3
                     /ApEinfo_revcolor="#f8d3a9"
                     /ApEinfo_fwdcolor="#f8d3a9"
     misc_feature    741..784
                     /label="Thyb6"
                     /ApEinfo_revcolor="#c7b0e3"
                     /ApEinfo_fwdcolor="#c7b0e3"
     misc_feature    785..840
                     /label="riboJn"
                     /ApEinfo_revcolor="#b4abac"
                     /ApEinfo_fwdcolor="#b4abac"
     misc_feature    841..880
                     /label="Ux"
                     /ApEinfo_revcolor="#ffef86"
                     /ApEinfo_fwdcolor="#ffef86"
                     /note="GA homology domain"
     misc_feature    914..930
                     /label="T7 promoter"
                     /ApEinfo_revcolor="#d6b295"
                     /ApEinfo_fwdcolor="#d6b295"
     misc_feature    964..1008
                     /label="T7 terminator"
                     /ApEinfo_revcolor="#85dae9"
                     /ApEinfo_fwdcolor="#85dae9"
     primer          1009..1036
                     /label="pET_BB_ds_fwd"
                     /note="sequence: ctgaaaggaggaactatatccggattgg"
                     /ApEinfo_revcolor="#b1ff67"
                     /ApEinfo_fwdcolor="#b1ff67"
     primer          complement(1038..1057)
                     /label="pET_seq_rev"
                     /note="sequence: ctacagggcgcgtcccattc"
                     /ApEinfo_revcolor="#ff9ccd"
                     /ApEinfo_fwdcolor="#ff9ccd"
     gene            complement(1615..2475)
                     /label="Ampicillin"
                     /ApEinfo_revcolor="#f58a5e"
                     /ApEinfo_fwdcolor="#f58a5e"
     primer          complement(1618..1646)
                     /label="pET_ampR_rev"
                     /note="sequence: agataggtgcctcactgattaagcattgg"
                     /ApEinfo_revcolor="#d6b295"
                     /ApEinfo_fwdcolor="#d6b295"
     promoter        complement(2518..2546)
                     /label="AmpR_promoter"
                     /ApEinfo_revcolor="#84b0dc"
                     /ApEinfo_fwdcolor="#84b0dc"
     origin          2633..3252
                     /label="pBR322_origin"
                     /ApEinfo_revcolor="#75c6a9"
                     /ApEinfo_fwdcolor="#75c6a9"
     primer          3651..3673
                     /label="pGEX_3_primer"
                     /ApEinfo_revcolor="#ff9ccd"
                     /ApEinfo_fwdcolor="#ff9ccd"
     feature         complement(3667..3858)
                     /label="ROP"
                     /ApEinfo_revcolor="#c7b0e3"
                     /ApEinfo_fwdcolor="#c7b0e3"
     regulatory      complement(4430..5521)
                     /label="lacI"
                     /ApEinfo_revcolor="#c6c9d1"
                     /ApEinfo_fwdcolor="#c6c9d1"
ORIGIN
        1 atgcgactcc tgcattagga agcagcccag tagtaggttg aggccgttga gcaccgccgc
       61 cgcaaggaat ggtgcatgca aggagatggc gcccaacagt cccccggcca cggggcctgc
      121 caccataccc acgccgaaac aagcgctcat gagcccgaag tggcgagccc gatcttcccc
      181 atcggtgatg tcggcgatat aggcgccagc aaccgcacct gtggcgccgg tgatgccggc
      241 cacgatgcgt ccggcgtaga ggatcgagat cgatCATTAC TCGCATCCAT TCTCAGGCTG
      301 TCTCGTCTCG TCTCTTCTAA TACGACTCAC TATAGGGAGA TTCGTCTCCC AACATCACAC
      361 ATTCAATata ttAACAGATA GGCCGCttcg GCGGCCtatc tgttTTTTTT AGACTGTCGC
      421 CGGATGTGTA TCCGACCTGA CGATGGCCCA AAAGGGCCGA AACAGTCCTC GCACTGAAGG
      481 TCCTCAATCG CACTGGAAAC ATCAAGGTCG TTCTAATACG ACTCACTATA GGGAGATTCG
      541 TCTCCCAAAA TACTTAATAC AAAATAATCA CTTCACAACA TCACATATTC AATTCGTCGA
      601 CTTATCTCGA GTGAGATATT GTTGACGTAC GGCCGGCATG GTCCCAGCCT CCTCGCTGGC
      661 GCCGGCTGGG CAACATTCCG AGGGGACCGT CCCCTCGGTA ATGGCGAATG GGACAATCAG
      721 GATTATTGAA TGTGTGATGT atatcAGATA ACAGATACtt cgGtatctgt tatctgttTT
      781 TTTTAGCTGT CACCGGATGT GCTTTCCGGT CTGATGAGTC CGTGAGGACG AAACAGCCTC
      841 CCAGGATACA TAGATTACCA CAACTCCGAG CCCTTCCACC gaagtctaac gctgctctgg
      901 gctaactgtc TTCTAATACG ACTCACTATA GGGAGATTCG TCTCCCACAC ATTCAATAAT
      961 CCTCTATAAC CCCTTGGGGC CTCTAAACGG GTCTTGAGGG GTTTTTTGct gaaaggagga
     1021 actatatccg gattggcgaa tgggnnnnnn nnnnnnnnnn nnnnnnnnnn nnnnnnnnnn
     1081 nnnnnnnnnn nnnnnnnnnn nnnnnnnnnn nnnnnnnnnn nnnnnnnnnn nnnnnnnnnn
     1141 nnnnnnnnnn nnnnnnnnnn nnnnnnnncn nnnnnnnnnn nnnnnnnnnn nnnnnnnnnn
     1201 nnnnnnnnnn nnnnnnnnnn nnnnnnnnnn nnnnnnnnnn nnnnnnnnnn nnnnnnnnnn
     1261 annnnnnnnn nnnnnnnnnn nnnnnnnnnn nnnnnnnnnn nnnnnnnnnn cctttgacgt
     1321 tggagtccac gttctttaat agtggactct tgttccaaac tggaacaaca ctcaacccta
     1381 tctcggtcta ttcttttgat ttataaggga ttttgccgat ttcggcctat tggttaaaaa
     1441 atgagctgat ttaacaaaaa tttaacgcga attttaacaa aatattaacg tttacaattt
     1501 ctggcggcac gatggcatga gattatcaaa aaggatcttc acctagatcc ttttaaatta
     1561 aaaatgaagt tttaaatcaa tctaaagtat atatgagtaa acttggtctg acagttacca
     1621 atgcttaatc agtgaggcac ctatctcagc gatctgtcta tttcgttcat ccatagttgc
     1681 ctgactcccc gtcgtgtaga taactacgat acgggagggc ttaccatctg gccccagtgc
     1741 tgcaatgata ccgcgagacc cacgctcacc ggctccagat ttatcagcaa taaaccagcc
     1801 agccggaagg gccgagcgca gaagtggtcc tgcaacttta tccgcctcca tccagtctat
     1861 taattgttgc cgggaagcta gagtaagtag ttcgccagtt aatagtttgc gcaacgttgt
     1921 tgccattgct acaggcatcg tggtgtcacg ctcgtcgttt ggtatggctt cattcagctc
     1981 cggttcccaa cgatcaaggc gagttacatg atcccccatg ttgtgcaaaa aagcggttag
     2041 ctccttcggt cctccgatcg ttgtcagaag taagttggcc gcagtgttat cactcatggt
     2101 tatggcagca ctgcataatt ctcttactgt catgccatcc gtaagatgct tttctgtgac
     2161 tggtgagtac tcaaccaagt cattctgaga atagtgtatg cggcgaccga gttgctcttg
     2221 cccggcgtca atacgggata ataccgcgcc acatagcaga actttaaaag tgctcatcat
     2281 tggaaaacgt tcttcggggc gaaaactctc aaggatctta ccgctgttga gatccagttc
     2341 gatgtaaccc actcgtgcac ccaactgatc ttcagcatct tttactttca ccagcgtttc
     2401 tgggtgagca aaaacaggaa ggcaaaatgc cgcaaaaaag ggaataaggg cgacacggaa
     2461 atgttgaata ctcatactct tcctttttca atcatgattg aagcatttat cagggttatt
     2521 gtctcatgag cggatacata tttgaatgta tttagaaaaa taaacaaata ggtcatgacc
     2581 aaaatccctt aacgtgagtt ttcgttccac tgagcgtcag accccgtaga aaagatcaaa
     2641 ggatcttctt gagatccttt ttttctgcgc gtaatctgct gcttgcaaac aaaaaaacca
     2701 ccgctaccag cggtggtttg tttgccggat caagagctac caactctttt tccgaaggta
     2761 actggcttca gcagagcgca gataccaaat actgtccttc tagtgtagcc gtagttaggc
     2821 caccacttca agaactctgt agcaccgcct acatacctcg ctctgctaat cctgttacca
     2881 gtggctgctg ccagtggcga taagtcgtgt cttaccgggt tggactcaag acgatagtta
     2941 ccggataagg cgcagcggtc gggctgaacg gggggttcgt gcacacagcc cagcttggag
     3001 cgaacgacct acaccgaact gagataccta cagcgtgagc tatgagaaag cgccacgctt
     3061 cccgaaggga gaaaggcgga caggtatccg gtaagcggca gggtcggaac aggagagcgc
     3121 acgagggagc ttccaggggg aaacgcctgg tatctttata gtcctgtcgg gtttcgccac
     3181 ctctgacttg agcgtcgatt tttgtgatgc tcgtcagggg ggcggagcct atggaaaaac
     3241 gccagcaacg cggccttttt acggttcctg gccttttgct ggccttttgc tcacatgttc
     3301 tttcctgcgt tatcccctga ttctgtggat aaccgtatta ccgcctttga gtgagctgat
     3361 accgctcgcc gcagccgaac gaccgagcgc agcgagtcag tgagcgagga agcggaagag
     3421 cgcctgatgc ggtattttct ccttacgcat ctgtgcggta tttcacaccg catatatggt
     3481 gcactctcag tacaatctgc tctgatgccg catagttaag ccagtataca ctccgctatc
     3541 gctacgtgac tgggtcatgg ctgcgccccg acacccgcca acacccgctg acgcgccctg
     3601 acgggcttgt ctgctcccgg catccgctta cagacaagct gtgaccgtct ccgggagctg
     3661 catgtgtcag aggttttcac cgtcatcacc gaaacgcgcg aggcagctgc ggtaaagctc
     3721 atcagcgtgg tcgtgaagcg attcacagat gtctgcctgt tcatccgcgt ccagctcgtt
     3781 gagtttctcc agaagcgtta atgtctggct tctgataaag cgggccatgt taagggcggt
     3841 tttttcctgt ttggtcactg atgcctccgt gtaaggggga tttctgttca tgggggtaat
     3901 gataccgatg aaacgagaga ggatgctcac gatacgggtt actgatgatg aacatgcccg
     3961 gttactggaa cgttgtgagg gtaaacaact ggcggtatgg atgcggcggg accagagaaa
     4021 aatcactcag ggtcaatgcc agcgcttcgt taatacagat gtaggtgttc cacagggtag
     4081 ccagcagcat cctgcgatgc agatccggaa cataatggtg cagggcgctg acttccgcgt
     4141 ttccagactt tacgaaacac ggaaaccgaa gaccattcat gttgttgctc aggtcgcaga
     4201 cgttttgcag cagcagtcgc ttcacgttcg ctcgcgtatc ggtgattcat tctgctaacc
     4261 agtaaggcaa ccccgccagc ctagccgggt cctcaacgac aggagcacga tcatgctagt
     4321 catgccccgc gcccaccgga aggagctgac tgggttgaag gctctcaagg gcatcggtcg
     4381 agatcccggt gcctaatgag tgagctaact tacattaatt gcgttgcgct cactgcccgc
     4441 tttccagtcg ggaaacctgt cgtgccagct gcattaatga atcggccaac gcgcggggag
     4501 aggcggtttg cgtattgggc gccagggtgg tttttctttt caccagtgag acgggcaaca
     4561 gctgattgcc cttcaccgcc tggccctgag agagttgcag caagcggtcc acgctggttt
     4621 gccccagcag gcgaaaatcc tgtttgatgg tggttaacgg cgggatataa catgagctgt
     4681 cttcggtatc gtcgtatccc actaccgaga tgtccgcacc aacgcgcagc ccggactcgg
     4741 taatggcgcg cattgcgccc agcgccatct gatcgttggc aaccagcatc gcagtgggaa
     4801 cgatgccctc attcagcatt tgcatggttt gttgaaaacc ggacatggca ctccagtcgc
     4861 cttcccgttc cgctatcggc tgaatttgat tgcgagtgag atatttatgc cagccagcca
     4921 gacgcagacg cgccgagaca gaacttaatg ggcccgctaa cagcgcgatt tgctggtgac
     4981 ccaatgcgac cagatgctcc acgcccagtc gcgtaccgtc ttcatgggag aaaataatac
     5041 tgttgatggg tgtctggtca gagacatcaa gaaataacgc cggaacatta gtgcaggcag
     5101 cttccacagc aatggcatcc tggtcatcca gcggatagtt aatgatcagc ccactgacgc
     5161 gttgcgcgag aagattgtgc accgccgctt tacaggcttc gacgccgctt cgttctacca
     5221 tcgacaccac cacgctggca cccagttgat cggcgcgaga tttaatcgcc gcgacaattt
     5281 gcgacggcgc gtgcagggcc agactggagg tggcaacgcc aatcagcaac gactgtttgc
     5341 ccgccagttg ttgtgccacg cggttgggaa tgtaattcag ctccgccatc gccgcttcca
     5401 ctttttcccg cgttttcgca gaaacgtggc tggcctggtt caccacgcgg gaaacggtct
     5461 gataagagac accggcatac tctgcgacat cgtataacgt tactggtttc acattcacca
     5521 ccctgaattg actctcttcc gggcgctatc atgccatacc gcgaaaggtt ttgcgccatt
     5581 cgatggtgtc cgggatctcg acgctctccc tt
//
