# Supplementary material for: Genetically encoded RNA strand exchange circuits for programmable protein expression and computation in cells
Source: bioRxiv preprint, doi:10.1101/2025.09.24.678369, version 1 (2025-09-24)
Supplement: Plasmid GenBank files [file 678369_file04.zip › Supplementary File 2/pET - F_3 G_36 Io.gb]

LOCUS       pET_-_F_3_+_G_36_+_Io   5642 bp ds-DNA     circular     22-SEP-2025
DEFINITION  .
KEYWORDS    "accession:addgene_vdb_2659"
COMMENT     Imported from database: AddGene Entry: pETDuet-1 URL:
            https://www.addgene.org/browse/sequence/2659/giraffe-analyze_vdb/
            GENERAL Analyze: Sequence Bacterial Resistance: Ampicillin Catalog
            Number: 71146 Cloning Method: Unknown Constitutive: Unspecified
            Notes: pETDuet-1 is designed for the coexpression of two target
            genes. pETDuet-1 carries the pBR322-derived ColE1 replicon, lacI
            gene and ampicillin resistance gene. Plasmid Type: Bacterial
            Expression, coexpression Promotor: T7 Size: 5420 Source/Vendor: EMD
            Biosciences Stable: Unspecified Viral/Non-Viral: Nonviral
FEATURES             Location/Qualifiers
     gene            complement(1..252)
                     /label="tet (887 - 636)"
                     /ApEinfo_revcolor="#d59687"
                     /ApEinfo_fwdcolor="#d59687"
     primer          184..203
                     /label="pBRrevBam_primer"
                     /ApEinfo_revcolor="#84b0dc"
                     /ApEinfo_fwdcolor="#84b0dc"
     primer          205..222
                     /label="pET_seq_fwd"
                     /note="sequence: gccagcaaccgcacctgt"
                     /ApEinfo_revcolor="#b1ff67"
                     /ApEinfo_fwdcolor="#b1ff67"
     primer          complement(254..304)
                     /label="pET_BB_rev_ga4"
                     /note="sequence: GACAGTTAGCCCAGAGCAGCGTTAGACTTCatcgatctcgatcctctacgc"
                     /ApEinfo_revcolor="#b4abac"
                     /ApEinfo_fwdcolor="#b4abac"
     misc_feature    275..314
                     /label="U1"
                     /ApEinfo_revcolor="#ff9ccd"
                     /ApEinfo_fwdcolor="#ff9ccd"
                     /note="GA homology domain"
     misc_feature    318..334
                     /label="T7 promoter"
                     /ApEinfo_revcolor="#b7e6d7"
                     /ApEinfo_fwdcolor="#b7e6d7"
     misc_feature    471..510
                     /label="U3"
                     /ApEinfo_revcolor="#b7e6d7"
                     /ApEinfo_fwdcolor="#b7e6d7"
     misc_feature    514..530
                     /label="T7 promoter"
                     /ApEinfo_revcolor="#9eafd2"
                     /ApEinfo_fwdcolor="#9eafd2"
     misc_feature    531..546
                     /label="5hp"
                     /ApEinfo_revcolor="#9eafd2"
                     /ApEinfo_fwdcolor="#9eafd2"
     primer          complement(535..561)
                     /label="hp5Ad20_1_rev"
                     /note="sequence: TGTATTAAGTATTTTGGGAGACGAATC"
                     /ApEinfo_revcolor="#d6b295"
                     /ApEinfo_fwdcolor="#d6b295"
     misc_feature    547..567
                     /label="d21"
                     /ApEinfo_revcolor="#c6c9d1"
                     /ApEinfo_fwdcolor="#c6c9d1"
     primer          562..593
                     /label="d6_2_3u1d_fwd"
                     /note="sequence: ATATACTCACTTCACAACATCACATATTCAAT"
                     /ApEinfo_revcolor="#ff9ccd"
                     /ApEinfo_fwdcolor="#ff9ccd"
     primer          562..593
                     /label="d6_3_3u1d_fwd"
                     /note="sequence: TTATTATCACTTCACAACATCACATATTCAAT"
                     /ApEinfo_revcolor="#ff9ccd"
                     /ApEinfo_fwdcolor="#ff9ccd"
     misc_feature    568..577
                     /label=1
                     /ApEinfo_revcolor="#f58a5e"
                     /ApEinfo_fwdcolor="#f58a5e"
     misc_feature    578..583
                     /label="u"
                     /ApEinfo_revcolor="#b4abac"
                     /ApEinfo_fwdcolor="#b4abac"
     misc_feature    584..593
                     /label=3
                     /ApEinfo_revcolor="#f8d3a9"
                     /ApEinfo_fwdcolor="#f8d3a9"
     misc_feature    741..784
                     /label="Thyb6"
                     /ApEinfo_revcolor="#c7b0e3"
                     /ApEinfo_fwdcolor="#c7b0e3"
     misc_feature    785..840
                     /label="riboJn"
                     /ApEinfo_revcolor="#b4abac"
                     /ApEinfo_fwdcolor="#b4abac"
     misc_feature    841..880
                     /label="Ux"
                     /ApEinfo_revcolor="#ffef86"
                     /ApEinfo_fwdcolor="#ffef86"
                     /note="GA homology domain"
     misc_feature    914..930
                     /label="T7 promoter"
                     /ApEinfo_revcolor="#75c6a9"
                     /ApEinfo_fwdcolor="#75c6a9"
     misc_feature    964..1008
                     /label="T7 terminator"
                     /ApEinfo_revcolor="#85dae9"
                     /ApEinfo_fwdcolor="#85dae9"
     primer          1039..1066
                     /label="pET_BB_ds_fwd"
                     /note="sequence: ctgaaaggaggaactatatccggattgg"
                     /ApEinfo_revcolor="#b1ff67"
                     /ApEinfo_fwdcolor="#b1ff67"
     primer          complement(1068..1087)
                     /label="pET_seq_rev"
                     /note="sequence: ctacagggcgcgtcccattc"
                     /ApEinfo_revcolor="#ff9ccd"
                     /ApEinfo_fwdcolor="#ff9ccd"
     gene            complement(1645..2505)
                     /label="Ampicillin"
                     /ApEinfo_revcolor="#f58a5e"
                     /ApEinfo_fwdcolor="#f58a5e"
     primer          complement(1648..1676)
                     /label="pET_ampR_rev"
                     /note="sequence: agataggtgcctcactgattaagcattgg"
                     /ApEinfo_revcolor="#d6b295"
                     /ApEinfo_fwdcolor="#d6b295"
     promoter        complement(2548..2576)
                     /label="AmpR_promoter"
                     /ApEinfo_revcolor="#84b0dc"
                     /ApEinfo_fwdcolor="#84b0dc"
     origin          2663..3282
                     /label="pBR322_origin"
                     /ApEinfo_revcolor="#75c6a9"
                     /ApEinfo_fwdcolor="#75c6a9"
     primer          3681..3703
                     /label="pGEX_3_primer"
                     /ApEinfo_revcolor="#ff9ccd"
                     /ApEinfo_fwdcolor="#ff9ccd"
     feature         complement(3697..3888)
                     /label="ROP"
                     /ApEinfo_revcolor="#c7b0e3"
                     /ApEinfo_fwdcolor="#c7b0e3"
     regulatory      complement(4460..5551)
                     /label="lacI"
                     /ApEinfo_revcolor="#c6c9d1"
                     /ApEinfo_fwdcolor="#c6c9d1"
ORIGIN
        1 atgcgactcc tgcattagga agcagcccag tagtaggttg aggccgttga gcaccgccgc
       61 cgcaaggaat ggtgcatgca aggagatggc gcccaacagt cccccggcca cggggcctgc
      121 caccataccc acgccgaaac aagcgctcat gagcccgaag tggcgagccc gatcttcccc
      181 atcggtgatg tcggcgatat aggcgccagc aaccgcacct gtggcgccgg tgatgccggc
      241 cacgatgcgt ccggcgtaga ggatcgagat cgatCATTAC TCGCATCCAT TCTCAGGCTG
      301 TCTCGTCTCG TCTCTTCTAA TACGACTCAC TATAGGGAGA TTCGTCTCCC AACATCACAC
      361 ATTCAATata ttAACAGATA GGCCGCttcg GCGGCCtatc tgttTTTTTT AGACTGTCGC
      421 CGGATGTGTA TCCGACCTGA CGATGGCCCA AAAGGGCCGA AACAGTCCTC GCACTGAAGG
      481 TCCTCAATCG CACTGGAAAC ATCAAGGTCG TTCTAATACG ACTCACTATA GGGAGATTCG
      541 TCTCCCAAAA TACTTAATAC AAAATAATCA CTTCACAACA TCACATATTC AATTCGTCGA
      601 CTTATCTCGA GTGAGATATT GTTGACGTAC GGCCGGCATG GTCCCAGCCT CCTCGCTGGC
      661 GCCGGCTGGG CAACATTCCG AGGGGACCGT CCCCTCGGTA ATGGCGAATG GGACAATCAG
      721 GATTATTGAA TGTGTGATGT atatcAGATA ACAGATACtt cgGtatctgt tatctgttTT
      781 TTTTAGCTGT CACCGGATGT GCTTTCCGGT CTGATGAGTC CGTGAGGACG AAACAGCCTC
      841 CCAGGATACA TAGATTACCA CAACTCCGAG CCCTTCCACC gaagtctaac gctgctctgg
      901 gctaactgtc TTCTAATACG ACTCACTATA GGGAGATTCG TCTCCCAATC AATAACACAC
      961 ATACTATAAC CCCTTGGGGC CTCTAAACGG GTCTTGAGGG GTTTTTTGct gaaacctcag
     1021 gcatttgaga agcacacgct gaaaggagga actatatccg gattggcgaa tgggnnnnnn
     1081 nnnnnnnnnn nnnnnnnnnn nnnnnnnnnn nnnnnnnnnn nnnnnnnnnn nnnnnnnnnn
     1141 nnnnnnnnnn nnnnnnnnnn nnnnnnnnnn nnnnnnnnnn nnnnnnnnnn nnnnnnnncn
     1201 nnnnnnnnnn nnnnnnnnnn nnnnnnnnnn nnnnnnnnnn nnnnnnnnnn nnnnnnnnnn
     1261 nnnnnnnnnn nnnnnnnnnn nnnnnnnnnn annnnnnnnn nnnnnnnnnn nnnnnnnnnn
     1321 nnnnnnnnnn nnnnnnnnnn cctttgacgt tggagtccac gttctttaat agtggactct
     1381 tgttccaaac tggaacaaca ctcaacccta tctcggtcta ttcttttgat ttataaggga
     1441 ttttgccgat ttcggcctat tggttaaaaa atgagctgat ttaacaaaaa tttaacgcga
     1501 attttaacaa aatattaacg tttacaattt ctggcggcac gatggcatga gattatcaaa
     1561 aaggatcttc acctagatcc ttttaaatta aaaatgaagt tttaaatcaa tctaaagtat
     1621 atatgagtaa acttggtctg acagttacca atgcttaatc agtgaggcac ctatctcagc
     1681 gatctgtcta tttcgttcat ccatagttgc ctgactcccc gtcgtgtaga taactacgat
     1741 acgggagggc ttaccatctg gccccagtgc tgcaatgata ccgcgagacc cacgctcacc
     1801 ggctccagat ttatcagcaa taaaccagcc agccggaagg gccgagcgca gaagtggtcc
     1861 tgcaacttta tccgcctcca tccagtctat taattgttgc cgggaagcta gagtaagtag
     1921 ttcgccagtt aatagtttgc gcaacgttgt tgccattgct acaggcatcg tggtgtcacg
     1981 ctcgtcgttt ggtatggctt cattcagctc cggttcccaa cgatcaaggc gagttacatg
     2041 atcccccatg ttgtgcaaaa aagcggttag ctccttcggt cctccgatcg ttgtcagaag
     2101 taagttggcc gcagtgttat cactcatggt tatggcagca ctgcataatt ctcttactgt
     2161 catgccatcc gtaagatgct tttctgtgac tggtgagtac tcaaccaagt cattctgaga
     2221 atagtgtatg cggcgaccga gttgctcttg cccggcgtca atacgggata ataccgcgcc
     2281 acatagcaga actttaaaag tgctcatcat tggaaaacgt tcttcggggc gaaaactctc
     2341 aaggatctta ccgctgttga gatccagttc gatgtaaccc actcgtgcac ccaactgatc
     2401 ttcagcatct tttactttca ccagcgtttc tgggtgagca aaaacaggaa ggcaaaatgc
     2461 cgcaaaaaag ggaataaggg cgacacggaa atgttgaata ctcatactct tcctttttca
     2521 atcatgattg aagcatttat cagggttatt gtctcatgag cggatacata tttgaatgta
     2581 tttagaaaaa taaacaaata ggtcatgacc aaaatccctt aacgtgagtt ttcgttccac
     2641 tgagcgtcag accccgtaga aaagatcaaa ggatcttctt gagatccttt ttttctgcgc
     2701 gtaatctgct gcttgcaaac aaaaaaacca ccgctaccag cggtggtttg tttgccggat
     2761 caagagctac caactctttt tccgaaggta actggcttca gcagagcgca gataccaaat
     2821 actgtccttc tagtgtagcc gtagttaggc caccacttca agaactctgt agcaccgcct
     2881 acatacctcg ctctgctaat cctgttacca gtggctgctg ccagtggcga taagtcgtgt
     2941 cttaccgggt tggactcaag acgatagtta ccggataagg cgcagcggtc gggctgaacg
     3001 gggggttcgt gcacacagcc cagcttggag cgaacgacct acaccgaact gagataccta
     3061 cagcgtgagc tatgagaaag cgccacgctt cccgaaggga gaaaggcgga caggtatccg
     3121 gtaagcggca gggtcggaac aggagagcgc acgagggagc ttccaggggg aaacgcctgg
     3181 tatctttata gtcctgtcgg gtttcgccac ctctgacttg agcgtcgatt tttgtgatgc
     3241 tcgtcagggg ggcggagcct atggaaaaac gccagcaacg cggccttttt acggttcctg
     3301 gccttttgct ggccttttgc tcacatgttc tttcctgcgt tatcccctga ttctgtggat
     3361 aaccgtatta ccgcctttga gtgagctgat accgctcgcc gcagccgaac gaccgagcgc
     3421 agcgagtcag tgagcgagga agcggaagag cgcctgatgc ggtattttct ccttacgcat
     3481 ctgtgcggta tttcacaccg catatatggt gcactctcag tacaatctgc tctgatgccg
     3541 catagttaag ccagtataca ctccgctatc gctacgtgac tgggtcatgg ctgcgccccg
     3601 acacccgcca acacccgctg acgcgccctg acgggcttgt ctgctcccgg catccgctta
     3661 cagacaagct gtgaccgtct ccgggagctg catgtgtcag aggttttcac cgtcatcacc
     3721 gaaacgcgcg aggcagctgc ggtaaagctc atcagcgtgg tcgtgaagcg attcacagat
     3781 gtctgcctgt tcatccgcgt ccagctcgtt gagtttctcc agaagcgtta atgtctggct
     3841 tctgataaag cgggccatgt taagggcggt tttttcctgt ttggtcactg atgcctccgt
     3901 gtaaggggga tttctgttca tgggggtaat gataccgatg aaacgagaga ggatgctcac
     3961 gatacgggtt actgatgatg aacatgcccg gttactggaa cgttgtgagg gtaaacaact
     4021 ggcggtatgg atgcggcggg accagagaaa aatcactcag ggtcaatgcc agcgcttcgt
     4081 taatacagat gtaggtgttc cacagggtag ccagcagcat cctgcgatgc agatccggaa
     4141 cataatggtg cagggcgctg acttccgcgt ttccagactt tacgaaacac ggaaaccgaa
     4201 gaccattcat gttgttgctc aggtcgcaga cgttttgcag cagcagtcgc ttcacgttcg
     4261 ctcgcgtatc ggtgattcat tctgctaacc agtaaggcaa ccccgccagc ctagccgggt
     4321 cctcaacgac aggagcacga tcatgctagt catgccccgc gcccaccgga aggagctgac
     4381 tgggttgaag gctctcaagg gcatcggtcg agatcccggt gcctaatgag tgagctaact
     4441 tacattaatt gcgttgcgct cactgcccgc tttccagtcg ggaaacctgt cgtgccagct
     4501 gcattaatga atcggccaac gcgcggggag aggcggtttg cgtattgggc gccagggtgg
     4561 tttttctttt caccagtgag acgggcaaca gctgattgcc cttcaccgcc tggccctgag
     4621 agagttgcag caagcggtcc acgctggttt gccccagcag gcgaaaatcc tgtttgatgg
     4681 tggttaacgg cgggatataa catgagctgt cttcggtatc gtcgtatccc actaccgaga
     4741 tgtccgcacc aacgcgcagc ccggactcgg taatggcgcg cattgcgccc agcgccatct
     4801 gatcgttggc aaccagcatc gcagtgggaa cgatgccctc attcagcatt tgcatggttt
     4861 gttgaaaacc ggacatggca ctccagtcgc cttcccgttc cgctatcggc tgaatttgat
     4921 tgcgagtgag atatttatgc cagccagcca gacgcagacg cgccgagaca gaacttaatg
     4981 ggcccgctaa cagcgcgatt tgctggtgac ccaatgcgac cagatgctcc acgcccagtc
     5041 gcgtaccgtc ttcatgggag aaaataatac tgttgatggg tgtctggtca gagacatcaa
     5101 gaaataacgc cggaacatta gtgcaggcag cttccacagc aatggcatcc tggtcatcca
     5161 gcggatagtt aatgatcagc ccactgacgc gttgcgcgag aagattgtgc accgccgctt
     5221 tacaggcttc gacgccgctt cgttctacca tcgacaccac cacgctggca cccagttgat
     5281 cggcgcgaga tttaatcgcc gcgacaattt gcgacggcgc gtgcagggcc agactggagg
     5341 tggcaacgcc aatcagcaac gactgtttgc ccgccagttg ttgtgccacg cggttgggaa
     5401 tgtaattcag ctccgccatc gccgcttcca ctttttcccg cgttttcgca gaaacgtggc
     5461 tggcctggtt caccacgcgg gaaacggtct gataagagac accggcatac tctgcgacat
     5521 cgtataacgt tactggtttc acattcacca ccctgaattg actctcttcc gggcgctatc
     5581 atgccatacc gcgaaaggtt ttgcgccatt cgatggtgtc cgggatctcg acgctctccc
     5641 tt
//
