# Supplementary material for: Genetically encoded RNA strand exchange circuits for programmable protein expression and computation in cells
Source: bioRxiv preprint, doi:10.1101/2025.09.24.678369, version 1 (2025-09-24)
Supplement: Plasmid GenBank files [file 678369_file04.zip › Supplementary File 2/pET - F_5 G_14 IN_13.gb]

LOCUS       pET_-_F_5_+_G_14_+_IN_1 5612 bp ds-DNA     circular     22-SEP-2025
DEFINITION  .
KEYWORDS    "accession:addgene_vdb_2659"
COMMENT     Imported from database: AddGene Entry: pETDuet-1 URL:
            https://www.addgene.org/browse/sequence/2659/giraffe-analyze_vdb/
            GENERAL Analyze: Sequence Bacterial Resistance: Ampicillin Catalog
            Number: 71146 Cloning Method: Unknown Constitutive: Unspecified
            Notes: pETDuet-1 is designed for the coexpression of two target
            genes. pETDuet-1 carries the pBR322-derived ColE1 replicon, lacI
            gene and ampicillin resistance gene. Plasmid Type: Bacterial
            Expression, coexpression Promotor: T7 Size: 5420 Source/Vendor: EMD
            Biosciences Stable: Unspecified Viral/Non-Viral: Nonviral
FEATURES             Location/Qualifiers
     gene            complement(1..252)
                     /label="tet (887 - 636)"
                     /ApEinfo_revcolor="#d59687"
                     /ApEinfo_fwdcolor="#d59687"
     primer          184..203
                     /label="pBRrevBam_primer"
                     /ApEinfo_revcolor="#84b0dc"
                     /ApEinfo_fwdcolor="#84b0dc"
     primer          205..222
                     /label="pET_seq_fwd"
                     /note="sequence: gccagcaaccgcacctgt"
                     /ApEinfo_revcolor="#b1ff67"
                     /ApEinfo_fwdcolor="#b1ff67"
     primer          complement(254..304)
                     /label="pET_BB_rev_ga4"
                     /note="sequence: GACAGTTAGCCCAGAGCAGCGTTAGACTTCatcgatctcgatcctctacgc"
                     /ApEinfo_revcolor="#b4abac"
                     /ApEinfo_fwdcolor="#b4abac"
     misc_feature    275..314
                     /label="U1"
                     /ApEinfo_revcolor="#ff9ccd"
                     /ApEinfo_fwdcolor="#ff9ccd"
                     /note="GA homology domain"
     misc_feature    318..334
                     /label="T7 promoter"
                     /ApEinfo_revcolor="#b4abac"
                     /ApEinfo_fwdcolor="#b4abac"
     misc_feature    471..510
                     /label="U3"
                     /ApEinfo_revcolor="#f58a5e"
                     /ApEinfo_fwdcolor="#f58a5e"
     misc_feature    514..530
                     /label="T7 promoter"
                     /ApEinfo_revcolor="#9eafd2"
                     /ApEinfo_fwdcolor="#9eafd2"
     misc_feature    531..546
                     /label="5hp"
                     /ApEinfo_revcolor="#9eafd2"
                     /ApEinfo_fwdcolor="#9eafd2"
     misc_feature    741..784
                     /label="Thyb6"
                     /ApEinfo_revcolor="#c7b0e3"
                     /ApEinfo_fwdcolor="#c7b0e3"
     misc_feature    785..840
                     /label="riboJn"
                     /ApEinfo_revcolor="#b4abac"
                     /ApEinfo_fwdcolor="#b4abac"
     misc_feature    841..880
                     /label="Ux"
                     /ApEinfo_revcolor="#ffef86"
                     /ApEinfo_fwdcolor="#ffef86"
                     /note="GA homology domain"
     misc_feature    914..930
                     /label="T7 promoter"
                     /ApEinfo_revcolor="#d6b295"
                     /ApEinfo_fwdcolor="#d6b295"
     misc_feature    964..1008
                     /label="T7 terminator"
                     /ApEinfo_revcolor="#85dae9"
                     /ApEinfo_fwdcolor="#85dae9"
     primer          1009..1036
                     /label="pET_BB_ds_fwd"
                     /note="sequence: ctgaaaggaggaactatatccggattgg"
                     /ApEinfo_revcolor="#b1ff67"
                     /ApEinfo_fwdcolor="#b1ff67"
     primer          complement(1038..1057)
                     /label="pET_seq_rev"
                     /note="sequence: ctacagggcgcgtcccattc"
                     /ApEinfo_revcolor="#ff9ccd"
                     /ApEinfo_fwdcolor="#ff9ccd"
     gene            complement(1615..2475)
                     /label="Ampicillin"
                     /ApEinfo_revcolor="#f58a5e"
                     /ApEinfo_fwdcolor="#f58a5e"
     primer          complement(1618..1646)
                     /label="pET_ampR_rev"
                     /note="sequence: agataggtgcctcactgattaagcattgg"
                     /ApEinfo_revcolor="#d6b295"
                     /ApEinfo_fwdcolor="#d6b295"
     promoter        complement(2518..2546)
                     /label="AmpR_promoter"
                     /ApEinfo_revcolor="#84b0dc"
                     /ApEinfo_fwdcolor="#84b0dc"
     origin          2633..3252
                     /label="pBR322_origin"
                     /ApEinfo_revcolor="#75c6a9"
                     /ApEinfo_fwdcolor="#75c6a9"
     primer          3651..3673
                     /label="pGEX_3_primer"
                     /ApEinfo_revcolor="#ff9ccd"
                     /ApEinfo_fwdcolor="#ff9ccd"
     feature         complement(3667..3858)
                     /label="ROP"
                     /ApEinfo_revcolor="#c7b0e3"
                     /ApEinfo_fwdcolor="#c7b0e3"
     regulatory      complement(4430..5521)
                     /label="lacI"
                     /ApEinfo_revcolor="#c6c9d1"
                     /ApEinfo_fwdcolor="#c6c9d1"
ORIGIN
        1 atgcgactcc tgcattagga agcagcccag tagtaggttg aggccgttga gcaccgccgc
       61 cgcaaggaat ggtgcatgca aggagatggc gcccaacagt cccccggcca cggggcctgc
      121 caccataccc acgccgaaac aagcgctcat gagcccgaag tggcgagccc gatcttcccc
      181 atcggtgatg tcggcgatat aggcgccagc aaccgcacct gtggcgccgg tgatgccggc
      241 cacgatgcgt ccggcgtaga ggatcgagat cgatCATTAC TCGCATCCAT TCTCAGGCTG
      301 TCTCGTCTCG TCTCTTCTAA TACGACTCAC TATAGGGAGA TTCGTCTCCC AACATCAACC
      361 ATACTACata ttAACAGATA GGCCGCttcg GCGGCCtatc tgttTTTTTT AGACTGTCGC
      421 CGGATGTGTA TCCGACCTGA CGATGGCCCA AAAGGGCCGA AACAGTCCTC GCACTGAAGG
      481 TCCTCAATCG CACTGGAAAC ATCAAGGTCG TTCTAATACG ACTCACTATA GGGAGATTCG
      541 TCTCCCAAAA TACTTAATAC AAAATAATCA CTTCACAACA TCAACTATAC TACTCGTCGA
      601 CTTATCTCGA GTGAGATATT GTTGACGTAC GGCCGGCATG GTCCCAGCCT CCTCGCTGGC
      661 GCCGGCTGGG CAACATTCCG AGGGGACCGT CCCCTCGGTA ATGGCGAATG GGACAATCAG
      721 GATTGTAGTA TGGTTGATGT atatcAGATA ACAGATACtt cgGtatctgt tatctgttTT
      781 TTTTAGCTGT CACCGGATGT GCTTTCCGGT CTGATGAGTC CGTGAGGACG AAACAGCCTC
      841 CCAGGATACA TAGATTACCA CAACTCCGAG CCCTTCCACC gaagtctaac gctgctctgg
      901 gctaactgtc TTCTAATACG ACTCACTATA GGGAGATTCG TCTCCCTACC ATACTACAAT
      961 CCTCTATAAC CCCTTGGGGC CTCTAAACGG GTCTTGAGGG GTTTTTTGct gaaaggagga
     1021 actatatccg gattggcgaa tgggnnnnnn nnnnnnnnnn nnnnnnnnnn nnnnnnnnnn
     1081 nnnnnnnnnn nnnnnnnnnn nnnnnnnnnn nnnnnnnnnn nnnnnnnnnn nnnnnnnnnn
     1141 nnnnnnnnnn nnnnnnnnnn nnnnnnnncn nnnnnnnnnn nnnnnnnnnn nnnnnnnnnn
     1201 nnnnnnnnnn nnnnnnnnnn nnnnnnnnnn nnnnnnnnnn nnnnnnnnnn nnnnnnnnnn
     1261 annnnnnnnn nnnnnnnnnn nnnnnnnnnn nnnnnnnnnn nnnnnnnnnn cctttgacgt
     1321 tggagtccac gttctttaat agtggactct tgttccaaac tggaacaaca ctcaacccta
     1381 tctcggtcta ttcttttgat ttataaggga ttttgccgat ttcggcctat tggttaaaaa
     1441 atgagctgat ttaacaaaaa tttaacgcga attttaacaa aatattaacg tttacaattt
     1501 ctggcggcac gatggcatga gattatcaaa aaggatcttc acctagatcc ttttaaatta
     1561 aaaatgaagt tttaaatcaa tctaaagtat atatgagtaa acttggtctg acagttacca
     1621 atgcttaatc agtgaggcac ctatctcagc gatctgtcta tttcgttcat ccatagttgc
     1681 ctgactcccc gtcgtgtaga taactacgat acgggagggc ttaccatctg gccccagtgc
     1741 tgcaatgata ccgcgagacc cacgctcacc ggctccagat ttatcagcaa taaaccagcc
     1801 agccggaagg gccgagcgca gaagtggtcc tgcaacttta tccgcctcca tccagtctat
     1861 taattgttgc cgggaagcta gagtaagtag ttcgccagtt aatagtttgc gcaacgttgt
     1921 tgccattgct acaggcatcg tggtgtcacg ctcgtcgttt ggtatggctt cattcagctc
     1981 cggttcccaa cgatcaaggc gagttacatg atcccccatg ttgtgcaaaa aagcggttag
     2041 ctccttcggt cctccgatcg ttgtcagaag taagttggcc gcagtgttat cactcatggt
     2101 tatggcagca ctgcataatt ctcttactgt catgccatcc gtaagatgct tttctgtgac
     2161 tggtgagtac tcaaccaagt cattctgaga atagtgtatg cggcgaccga gttgctcttg
     2221 cccggcgtca atacgggata ataccgcgcc acatagcaga actttaaaag tgctcatcat
     2281 tggaaaacgt tcttcggggc gaaaactctc aaggatctta ccgctgttga gatccagttc
     2341 gatgtaaccc actcgtgcac ccaactgatc ttcagcatct tttactttca ccagcgtttc
     2401 tgggtgagca aaaacaggaa ggcaaaatgc cgcaaaaaag ggaataaggg cgacacggaa
     2461 atgttgaata ctcatactct tcctttttca atcatgattg aagcatttat cagggttatt
     2521 gtctcatgag cggatacata tttgaatgta tttagaaaaa taaacaaata ggtcatgacc
     2581 aaaatccctt aacgtgagtt ttcgttccac tgagcgtcag accccgtaga aaagatcaaa
     2641 ggatcttctt gagatccttt ttttctgcgc gtaatctgct gcttgcaaac aaaaaaacca
     2701 ccgctaccag cggtggtttg tttgccggat caagagctac caactctttt tccgaaggta
     2761 actggcttca gcagagcgca gataccaaat actgtccttc tagtgtagcc gtagttaggc
     2821 caccacttca agaactctgt agcaccgcct acatacctcg ctctgctaat cctgttacca
     2881 gtggctgctg ccagtggcga taagtcgtgt cttaccgggt tggactcaag acgatagtta
     2941 ccggataagg cgcagcggtc gggctgaacg gggggttcgt gcacacagcc cagcttggag
     3001 cgaacgacct acaccgaact gagataccta cagcgtgagc tatgagaaag cgccacgctt
     3061 cccgaaggga gaaaggcgga caggtatccg gtaagcggca gggtcggaac aggagagcgc
     3121 acgagggagc ttccaggggg aaacgcctgg tatctttata gtcctgtcgg gtttcgccac
     3181 ctctgacttg agcgtcgatt tttgtgatgc tcgtcagggg ggcggagcct atggaaaaac
     3241 gccagcaacg cggccttttt acggttcctg gccttttgct ggccttttgc tcacatgttc
     3301 tttcctgcgt tatcccctga ttctgtggat aaccgtatta ccgcctttga gtgagctgat
     3361 accgctcgcc gcagccgaac gaccgagcgc agcgagtcag tgagcgagga agcggaagag
     3421 cgcctgatgc ggtattttct ccttacgcat ctgtgcggta tttcacaccg catatatggt
     3481 gcactctcag tacaatctgc tctgatgccg catagttaag ccagtataca ctccgctatc
     3541 gctacgtgac tgggtcatgg ctgcgccccg acacccgcca acacccgctg acgcgccctg
     3601 acgggcttgt ctgctcccgg catccgctta cagacaagct gtgaccgtct ccgggagctg
     3661 catgtgtcag aggttttcac cgtcatcacc gaaacgcgcg aggcagctgc ggtaaagctc
     3721 atcagcgtgg tcgtgaagcg attcacagat gtctgcctgt tcatccgcgt ccagctcgtt
     3781 gagtttctcc agaagcgtta atgtctggct tctgataaag cgggccatgt taagggcggt
     3841 tttttcctgt ttggtcactg atgcctccgt gtaaggggga tttctgttca tgggggtaat
     3901 gataccgatg aaacgagaga ggatgctcac gatacgggtt actgatgatg aacatgcccg
     3961 gttactggaa cgttgtgagg gtaaacaact ggcggtatgg atgcggcggg accagagaaa
     4021 aatcactcag ggtcaatgcc agcgcttcgt taatacagat gtaggtgttc cacagggtag
     4081 ccagcagcat cctgcgatgc agatccggaa cataatggtg cagggcgctg acttccgcgt
     4141 ttccagactt tacgaaacac ggaaaccgaa gaccattcat gttgttgctc aggtcgcaga
     4201 cgttttgcag cagcagtcgc ttcacgttcg ctcgcgtatc ggtgattcat tctgctaacc
     4261 agtaaggcaa ccccgccagc ctagccgggt cctcaacgac aggagcacga tcatgctagt
     4321 catgccccgc gcccaccgga aggagctgac tgggttgaag gctctcaagg gcatcggtcg
     4381 agatcccggt gcctaatgag tgagctaact tacattaatt gcgttgcgct cactgcccgc
     4441 tttccagtcg ggaaacctgt cgtgccagct gcattaatga atcggccaac gcgcggggag
     4501 aggcggtttg cgtattgggc gccagggtgg tttttctttt caccagtgag acgggcaaca
     4561 gctgattgcc cttcaccgcc tggccctgag agagttgcag caagcggtcc acgctggttt
     4621 gccccagcag gcgaaaatcc tgtttgatgg tggttaacgg cgggatataa catgagctgt
     4681 cttcggtatc gtcgtatccc actaccgaga tgtccgcacc aacgcgcagc ccggactcgg
     4741 taatggcgcg cattgcgccc agcgccatct gatcgttggc aaccagcatc gcagtgggaa
     4801 cgatgccctc attcagcatt tgcatggttt gttgaaaacc ggacatggca ctccagtcgc
     4861 cttcccgttc cgctatcggc tgaatttgat tgcgagtgag atatttatgc cagccagcca
     4921 gacgcagacg cgccgagaca gaacttaatg ggcccgctaa cagcgcgatt tgctggtgac
     4981 ccaatgcgac cagatgctcc acgcccagtc gcgtaccgtc ttcatgggag aaaataatac
     5041 tgttgatggg tgtctggtca gagacatcaa gaaataacgc cggaacatta gtgcaggcag
     5101 cttccacagc aatggcatcc tggtcatcca gcggatagtt aatgatcagc ccactgacgc
     5161 gttgcgcgag aagattgtgc accgccgctt tacaggcttc gacgccgctt cgttctacca
     5221 tcgacaccac cacgctggca cccagttgat cggcgcgaga tttaatcgcc gcgacaattt
     5281 gcgacggcgc gtgcagggcc agactggagg tggcaacgcc aatcagcaac gactgtttgc
     5341 ccgccagttg ttgtgccacg cggttgggaa tgtaattcag ctccgccatc gccgcttcca
     5401 ctttttcccg cgttttcgca gaaacgtggc tggcctggtt caccacgcgg gaaacggtct
     5461 gataagagac accggcatac tctgcgacat cgtataacgt tactggtttc acattcacca
     5521 ccctgaattg actctcttcc gggcgctatc atgccatacc gcgaaaggtt ttgcgccatt
     5581 cgatggtgtc cgggatctcg acgctctccc tt
//
