# Supplementary material for: Genetically encoded RNA strand exchange circuits for programmable protein expression and computation in cells
Source: bioRxiv preprint, doi:10.1101/2025.09.24.678369, version 1 (2025-09-24)
Supplement: Plasmid GenBank files [file 678369_file04.zip › Supplementary File 2/pET - F_5 G_14 Io.gb]

LOCUS       pET_-_F_5_+_G_14_+_Io   5642 bp ds-DNA     circular     22-SEP-2025
DEFINITION  .
KEYWORDS    "accession:addgene_vdb_2659"
COMMENT     Imported from database: AddGene Entry: pETDuet-1 URL:
            https://www.addgene.org/browse/sequence/2659/giraffe-analyze_vdb/
            GENERAL Analyze: Sequence Bacterial Resistance: Ampicillin Catalog
            Number: 71146 Cloning Method: Unknown Constitutive: Unspecified
            Notes: pETDuet-1 is designed for the coexpression of two target
            genes. pETDuet-1 carries the pBR322-derived ColE1 replicon, lacI
            gene and ampicillin resistance gene. Plasmid Type: Bacterial
            Expression, coexpression Promotor: T7 Size: 5420 Source/Vendor: EMD
            Biosciences Stable: Unspecified Viral/Non-Viral: Nonviral
FEATURES             Location/Qualifiers
     gene            complement(1..252)
                     /label="tet (887 - 636)"
                     /ApEinfo_revcolor="#d59687"
                     /ApEinfo_fwdcolor="#d59687"
     primer          184..203
                     /label="pBRrevBam_primer"
                     /ApEinfo_revcolor="#84b0dc"
                     /ApEinfo_fwdcolor="#84b0dc"
     primer          205..222
                     /label="pET_seq_fwd"
                     /note="sequence: gccagcaaccgcacctgt"
                     /ApEinfo_revcolor="#b1ff67"
                     /ApEinfo_fwdcolor="#b1ff67"
     primer          complement(254..304)
                     /label="pET_BB_rev_ga4"
                     /note="sequence: GACAGTTAGCCCAGAGCAGCGTTAGACTTCatcgatctcgatcctctacgc"
                     /ApEinfo_revcolor="#b4abac"
                     /ApEinfo_fwdcolor="#b4abac"
     misc_feature    275..314
                     /label="U1"
                     /ApEinfo_revcolor="#ff9ccd"
                     /ApEinfo_fwdcolor="#ff9ccd"
                     /note="GA homology domain"
     misc_feature    318..334
                     /label="T7 promoter"
                     /ApEinfo_revcolor="#b4abac"
                     /ApEinfo_fwdcolor="#b4abac"
     misc_feature    471..510
                     /label="U3"
                     /ApEinfo_revcolor="#f58a5e"
                     /ApEinfo_fwdcolor="#f58a5e"
     misc_feature    514..530
                     /label="T7 promoter"
                     /ApEinfo_revcolor="#9eafd2"
                     /ApEinfo_fwdcolor="#9eafd2"
     misc_feature    531..546
                     /label="5hp"
                     /ApEinfo_revcolor="#9eafd2"
                     /ApEinfo_fwdcolor="#9eafd2"
     misc_feature    741..784
                     /label="Thyb6"
                     /ApEinfo_revcolor="#c7b0e3"
                     /ApEinfo_fwdcolor="#c7b0e3"
     misc_feature    785..840
                     /label="riboJn"
                     /ApEinfo_revcolor="#b4abac"
                     /ApEinfo_fwdcolor="#b4abac"
     misc_feature    841..880
                     /label="Ux"
                     /ApEinfo_revcolor="#ffef86"
                     /ApEinfo_fwdcolor="#ffef86"
                     /note="GA homology domain"
     misc_feature    914..930
                     /label="T7 promoter"
                     /ApEinfo_revcolor="#75c6a9"
                     /ApEinfo_fwdcolor="#75c6a9"
     misc_feature    964..1008
                     /label="T7 terminator"
                     /ApEinfo_revcolor="#85dae9"
                     /ApEinfo_fwdcolor="#85dae9"
     primer          1039..1066
                     /label="pET_BB_ds_fwd"
                     /note="sequence: ctgaaaggaggaactatatccggattgg"
                     /ApEinfo_revcolor="#b1ff67"
                     /ApEinfo_fwdcolor="#b1ff67"
     primer          complement(1068..1087)
                     /label="pET_seq_rev"
                     /note="sequence: ctacagggcgcgtcccattc"
                     /ApEinfo_revcolor="#ff9ccd"
                     /ApEinfo_fwdcolor="#ff9ccd"
     gene            complement(1645..2505)
                     /label="Ampicillin"
                     /ApEinfo_revcolor="#f58a5e"
                     /ApEinfo_fwdcolor="#f58a5e"
     primer          complement(1648..1676)
                     /label="pET_ampR_rev"
                     /note="sequence: agataggtgcctcactgattaagcattgg"
                     /ApEinfo_revcolor="#d6b295"
                     /ApEinfo_fwdcolor="#d6b295"
     promoter        complement(2548..2576)
                     /label="AmpR_promoter"
                     /ApEinfo_revcolor="#84b0dc"
                     /ApEinfo_fwdcolor="#84b0dc"
     origin          2663..3282
                     /label="pBR322_origin"
                     /ApEinfo_revcolor="#75c6a9"
                     /ApEinfo_fwdcolor="#75c6a9"
     primer          3681..3703
                     /label="pGEX_3_primer"
                     /ApEinfo_revcolor="#ff9ccd"
                     /ApEinfo_fwdcolor="#ff9ccd"
     feature         complement(3697..3888)
                     /label="ROP"
                     /ApEinfo_revcolor="#c7b0e3"
                     /ApEinfo_fwdcolor="#c7b0e3"
     regulatory      complement(4460..5551)
                     /label="lacI"
                     /ApEinfo_revcolor="#c6c9d1"
                     /ApEinfo_fwdcolor="#c6c9d1"
ORIGIN
        1 atgcgactcc tgcattagga agcagcccag tagtaggttg aggccgttga gcaccgccgc
       61 cgcaaggaat ggtgcatgca aggagatggc gcccaacagt cccccggcca cggggcctgc
      121 caccataccc acgccgaaac aagcgctcat gagcccgaag tggcgagccc gatcttcccc
      181 atcggtgatg tcggcgatat aggcgccagc aaccgcacct gtggcgccgg tgatgccggc
      241 cacgatgcgt ccggcgtaga ggatcgagat cgatCATTAC TCGCATCCAT TCTCAGGCTG
      301 TCTCGTCTCG TCTCTTCTAA TACGACTCAC TATAGGGAGA TTCGTCTCCC AACATCAACC
      361 ATACTACata ttAACAGATA GGCCGCttcg GCGGCCtatc tgttTTTTTT AGACTGTCGC
      421 CGGATGTGTA TCCGACCTGA CGATGGCCCA AAAGGGCCGA AACAGTCCTC GCACTGAAGG
      481 TCCTCAATCG CACTGGAAAC ATCAAGGTCG TTCTAATACG ACTCACTATA GGGAGATTCG
      541 TCTCCCAAAA TACTTAATAC AAAATAATCA CTTCACAACA TCAACTATAC TACTCGTCGA
      601 CTTATCTCGA GTGAGATATT GTTGACGTAC GGCCGGCATG GTCCCAGCCT CCTCGCTGGC
      661 GCCGGCTGGG CAACATTCCG AGGGGACCGT CCCCTCGGTA ATGGCGAATG GGACAATCAG
      721 GATTGTAGTA TGGTTGATGT atatcAGATA ACAGATACtt cgGtatctgt tatctgttTT
      781 TTTTAGCTGT CACCGGATGT GCTTTCCGGT CTGATGAGTC CGTGAGGACG AAACAGCCTC
      841 CCAGGATACA TAGATTACCA CAACTCCGAG CCCTTCCACC gaagtctaac gctgctctgg
      901 gctaactgtc TTCTAATACG ACTCACTATA GGGAGATTCG TCTCCCAATC AATAACACAC
      961 ATACTATAAC CCCTTGGGGC CTCTAAACGG GTCTTGAGGG GTTTTTTGct gaaacctcag
     1021 gcatttgaga agcacacgct gaaaggagga actatatccg gattggcgaa tgggnnnnnn
     1081 nnnnnnnnnn nnnnnnnnnn nnnnnnnnnn nnnnnnnnnn nnnnnnnnnn nnnnnnnnnn
     1141 nnnnnnnnnn nnnnnnnnnn nnnnnnnnnn nnnnnnnnnn nnnnnnnnnn nnnnnnnncn
     1201 nnnnnnnnnn nnnnnnnnnn nnnnnnnnnn nnnnnnnnnn nnnnnnnnnn nnnnnnnnnn
     1261 nnnnnnnnnn nnnnnnnnnn nnnnnnnnnn annnnnnnnn nnnnnnnnnn nnnnnnnnnn
     1321 nnnnnnnnnn nnnnnnnnnn cctttgacgt tggagtccac gttctttaat agtggactct
     1381 tgttccaaac tggaacaaca ctcaacccta tctcggtcta ttcttttgat ttataaggga
     1441 ttttgccgat ttcggcctat tggttaaaaa atgagctgat ttaacaaaaa tttaacgcga
     1501 attttaacaa aatattaacg tttacaattt ctggcggcac gatggcatga gattatcaaa
     1561 aaggatcttc acctagatcc ttttaaatta aaaatgaagt tttaaatcaa tctaaagtat
     1621 atatgagtaa acttggtctg acagttacca atgcttaatc agtgaggcac ctatctcagc
     1681 gatctgtcta tttcgttcat ccatagttgc ctgactcccc gtcgtgtaga taactacgat
     1741 acgggagggc ttaccatctg gccccagtgc tgcaatgata ccgcgagacc cacgctcacc
     1801 ggctccagat ttatcagcaa taaaccagcc agccggaagg gccgagcgca gaagtggtcc
     1861 tgcaacttta tccgcctcca tccagtctat taattgttgc cgggaagcta gagtaagtag
     1921 ttcgccagtt aatagtttgc gcaacgttgt tgccattgct acaggcatcg tggtgtcacg
     1981 ctcgtcgttt ggtatggctt cattcagctc cggttcccaa cgatcaaggc gagttacatg
     2041 atcccccatg ttgtgcaaaa aagcggttag ctccttcggt cctccgatcg ttgtcagaag
     2101 taagttggcc gcagtgttat cactcatggt tatggcagca ctgcataatt ctcttactgt
     2161 catgccatcc gtaagatgct tttctgtgac tggtgagtac tcaaccaagt cattctgaga
     2221 atagtgtatg cggcgaccga gttgctcttg cccggcgtca atacgggata ataccgcgcc
     2281 acatagcaga actttaaaag tgctcatcat tggaaaacgt tcttcggggc gaaaactctc
     2341 aaggatctta ccgctgttga gatccagttc gatgtaaccc actcgtgcac ccaactgatc
     2401 ttcagcatct tttactttca ccagcgtttc tgggtgagca aaaacaggaa ggcaaaatgc
     2461 cgcaaaaaag ggaataaggg cgacacggaa atgttgaata ctcatactct tcctttttca
     2521 atcatgattg aagcatttat cagggttatt gtctcatgag cggatacata tttgaatgta
     2581 tttagaaaaa taaacaaata ggtcatgacc aaaatccctt aacgtgagtt ttcgttccac
     2641 tgagcgtcag accccgtaga aaagatcaaa ggatcttctt gagatccttt ttttctgcgc
     2701 gtaatctgct gcttgcaaac aaaaaaacca ccgctaccag cggtggtttg tttgccggat
     2761 caagagctac caactctttt tccgaaggta actggcttca gcagagcgca gataccaaat
     2821 actgtccttc tagtgtagcc gtagttaggc caccacttca agaactctgt agcaccgcct
     2881 acatacctcg ctctgctaat cctgttacca gtggctgctg ccagtggcga taagtcgtgt
     2941 cttaccgggt tggactcaag acgatagtta ccggataagg cgcagcggtc gggctgaacg
     3001 gggggttcgt gcacacagcc cagcttggag cgaacgacct acaccgaact gagataccta
     3061 cagcgtgagc tatgagaaag cgccacgctt cccgaaggga gaaaggcgga caggtatccg
     3121 gtaagcggca gggtcggaac aggagagcgc acgagggagc ttccaggggg aaacgcctgg
     3181 tatctttata gtcctgtcgg gtttcgccac ctctgacttg agcgtcgatt tttgtgatgc
     3241 tcgtcagggg ggcggagcct atggaaaaac gccagcaacg cggccttttt acggttcctg
     3301 gccttttgct ggccttttgc tcacatgttc tttcctgcgt tatcccctga ttctgtggat
     3361 aaccgtatta ccgcctttga gtgagctgat accgctcgcc gcagccgaac gaccgagcgc
     3421 agcgagtcag tgagcgagga agcggaagag cgcctgatgc ggtattttct ccttacgcat
     3481 ctgtgcggta tttcacaccg catatatggt gcactctcag tacaatctgc tctgatgccg
     3541 catagttaag ccagtataca ctccgctatc gctacgtgac tgggtcatgg ctgcgccccg
     3601 acacccgcca acacccgctg acgcgccctg acgggcttgt ctgctcccgg catccgctta
     3661 cagacaagct gtgaccgtct ccgggagctg catgtgtcag aggttttcac cgtcatcacc
     3721 gaaacgcgcg aggcagctgc ggtaaagctc atcagcgtgg tcgtgaagcg attcacagat
     3781 gtctgcctgt tcatccgcgt ccagctcgtt gagtttctcc agaagcgtta atgtctggct
     3841 tctgataaag cgggccatgt taagggcggt tttttcctgt ttggtcactg atgcctccgt
     3901 gtaaggggga tttctgttca tgggggtaat gataccgatg aaacgagaga ggatgctcac
     3961 gatacgggtt actgatgatg aacatgcccg gttactggaa cgttgtgagg gtaaacaact
     4021 ggcggtatgg atgcggcggg accagagaaa aatcactcag ggtcaatgcc agcgcttcgt
     4081 taatacagat gtaggtgttc cacagggtag ccagcagcat cctgcgatgc agatccggaa
     4141 cataatggtg cagggcgctg acttccgcgt ttccagactt tacgaaacac ggaaaccgaa
     4201 gaccattcat gttgttgctc aggtcgcaga cgttttgcag cagcagtcgc ttcacgttcg
     4261 ctcgcgtatc ggtgattcat tctgctaacc agtaaggcaa ccccgccagc ctagccgggt
     4321 cctcaacgac aggagcacga tcatgctagt catgccccgc gcccaccgga aggagctgac
     4381 tgggttgaag gctctcaagg gcatcggtcg agatcccggt gcctaatgag tgagctaact
     4441 tacattaatt gcgttgcgct cactgcccgc tttccagtcg ggaaacctgt cgtgccagct
     4501 gcattaatga atcggccaac gcgcggggag aggcggtttg cgtattgggc gccagggtgg
     4561 tttttctttt caccagtgag acgggcaaca gctgattgcc cttcaccgcc tggccctgag
     4621 agagttgcag caagcggtcc acgctggttt gccccagcag gcgaaaatcc tgtttgatgg
     4681 tggttaacgg cgggatataa catgagctgt cttcggtatc gtcgtatccc actaccgaga
     4741 tgtccgcacc aacgcgcagc ccggactcgg taatggcgcg cattgcgccc agcgccatct
     4801 gatcgttggc aaccagcatc gcagtgggaa cgatgccctc attcagcatt tgcatggttt
     4861 gttgaaaacc ggacatggca ctccagtcgc cttcccgttc cgctatcggc tgaatttgat
     4921 tgcgagtgag atatttatgc cagccagcca gacgcagacg cgccgagaca gaacttaatg
     4981 ggcccgctaa cagcgcgatt tgctggtgac ccaatgcgac cagatgctcc acgcccagtc
     5041 gcgtaccgtc ttcatgggag aaaataatac tgttgatggg tgtctggtca gagacatcaa
     5101 gaaataacgc cggaacatta gtgcaggcag cttccacagc aatggcatcc tggtcatcca
     5161 gcggatagtt aatgatcagc ccactgacgc gttgcgcgag aagattgtgc accgccgctt
     5221 tacaggcttc gacgccgctt cgttctacca tcgacaccac cacgctggca cccagttgat
     5281 cggcgcgaga tttaatcgcc gcgacaattt gcgacggcgc gtgcagggcc agactggagg
     5341 tggcaacgcc aatcagcaac gactgtttgc ccgccagttg ttgtgccacg cggttgggaa
     5401 tgtaattcag ctccgccatc gccgcttcca ctttttcccg cgttttcgca gaaacgtggc
     5461 tggcctggtt caccacgcgg gaaacggtct gataagagac accggcatac tctgcgacat
     5521 cgtataacgt tactggtttc acattcacca ccctgaattg actctcttcc gggcgctatc
     5581 atgccatacc gcgaaaggtt ttgcgccatt cgatggtgtc cgggatctcg acgctctccc
     5641 tt
//
