# Supplementary material for: Genetically encoded RNA strand exchange circuits for programmable protein expression and computation in cells
Source: bioRxiv preprint, doi:10.1101/2025.09.24.678369, version 1 (2025-09-24)
Supplement: Plasmid GenBank files [file 678369_file04.zip › Supplementary File 2/pET - G_11 IN_11.gb]

LOCUS       pET_-_G_11_+_IN_11      5382 bp ds-DNA     circular     22-SEP-2025
DEFINITION  .
KEYWORDS    "accession:addgene_vdb_2659"
COMMENT     Imported from database: AddGene Entry: pETDuet-1 URL:
            https://www.addgene.org/browse/sequence/2659/giraffe-analyze_vdb/
            GENERAL Analyze: Sequence Bacterial Resistance: Ampicillin Catalog
            Number: 71146 Cloning Method: Unknown Constitutive: Unspecified
            Notes: pETDuet-1 is designed for the coexpression of two target
            genes. pETDuet-1 carries the pBR322-derived ColE1 replicon, lacI
            gene and ampicillin resistance gene. Plasmid Type: Bacterial
            Expression, coexpression Promotor: T7 Size: 5420 Source/Vendor: EMD
            Biosciences Stable: Unspecified Viral/Non-Viral: Nonviral
FEATURES             Location/Qualifiers
     gene            complement(1..252)
                     /label="tet (887 - 636)"
                     /ApEinfo_revcolor="#d59687"
                     /ApEinfo_fwdcolor="#d59687"
     primer          184..203
                     /label="pBRrevBam_primer"
                     /ApEinfo_revcolor="#84b0dc"
                     /ApEinfo_fwdcolor="#84b0dc"
     primer          205..222
                     /label="pET_seq_fwd"
                     /note="sequence: gccagcaaccgcacctgt"
                     /ApEinfo_revcolor="#b1ff67"
                     /ApEinfo_fwdcolor="#b1ff67"
     primer          complement(254..304)
                     /label="pET_BB_rev_ga4"
                     /note="sequence: GACAGTTAGCCCAGAGCAGCGTTAGACTTCatcgatctcgatcctctacgc"
                     /ApEinfo_revcolor="#b4abac"
                     /ApEinfo_fwdcolor="#b4abac"
     misc_feature    275..314
                     /label="U1"
                     /ApEinfo_revcolor="#ff9ccd"
                     /ApEinfo_fwdcolor="#ff9ccd"
                     /note="GA homology domain"
     misc_feature    318..334
                     /label="T7 promoter"
                     /ApEinfo_revcolor="#9eafd2"
                     /ApEinfo_fwdcolor="#9eafd2"
     misc_feature    335..350
                     /label="5hp"
                     /ApEinfo_revcolor="#9eafd2"
                     /ApEinfo_fwdcolor="#9eafd2"
     primer          complement(339..365)
                     /label="hp5Ad20_1_rev"
                     /note="sequence: TGTATTAAGTATTTTGGGAGACGAATC"
                     /ApEinfo_revcolor="#d6b295"
                     /ApEinfo_fwdcolor="#d6b295"
     misc_feature    351..371
                     /label="d21"
                     /ApEinfo_revcolor="#c6c9d1"
                     /ApEinfo_fwdcolor="#c6c9d1"
     primer          366..397
                     /label="d6_2_4u1d_fwd"
                     /note="sequence: ATATACTCACTTCACAACATCAACTACTAAAC"
                     /ApEinfo_revcolor="#ffef86"
                     /ApEinfo_fwdcolor="#ffef86"
     primer          366..397
                     /label="d6_3_4u1d_fwd"
                     /note="sequence: TTATTATCACTTCACAACATCAACTACTAAAC"
                     /ApEinfo_revcolor="#84b0dc"
                     /ApEinfo_fwdcolor="#84b0dc"
     misc_feature    372..381
                     /label=1
                     /ApEinfo_revcolor="#f58a5e"
                     /ApEinfo_fwdcolor="#f58a5e"
     misc_feature    382..387
                     /label="u"
                     /ApEinfo_revcolor="#b4abac"
                     /ApEinfo_fwdcolor="#b4abac"
     misc_feature    388..397
                     /label=4
                     /ApEinfo_revcolor="#c7b0e3"
                     /ApEinfo_fwdcolor="#c7b0e3"
     misc_feature    511..554
                     /label="Thyb6"
                     /ApEinfo_revcolor="#c7b0e3"
                     /ApEinfo_fwdcolor="#c7b0e3"
     misc_feature    555..610
                     /label="riboJn"
                     /ApEinfo_revcolor="#b4abac"
                     /ApEinfo_fwdcolor="#b4abac"
     misc_feature    611..650
                     /label="Ux"
                     /ApEinfo_revcolor="#ffef86"
                     /ApEinfo_fwdcolor="#ffef86"
                     /note="GA homology domain"
     misc_feature    684..700
                     /label="T7 promoter"
                     /ApEinfo_revcolor="#d6b295"
                     /ApEinfo_fwdcolor="#d6b295"
     misc_feature    734..778
                     /label="T7 terminator"
                     /ApEinfo_revcolor="#85dae9"
                     /ApEinfo_fwdcolor="#85dae9"
     primer          779..806
                     /label="pET_BB_ds_fwd"
                     /note="sequence: ctgaaaggaggaactatatccggattgg"
                     /ApEinfo_revcolor="#b1ff67"
                     /ApEinfo_fwdcolor="#b1ff67"
     primer          complement(808..827)
                     /label="pET_seq_rev"
                     /note="sequence: ctacagggcgcgtcccattc"
                     /ApEinfo_revcolor="#ff9ccd"
                     /ApEinfo_fwdcolor="#ff9ccd"
     gene            complement(1385..2245)
                     /label="Ampicillin"
                     /ApEinfo_revcolor="#f58a5e"
                     /ApEinfo_fwdcolor="#f58a5e"
     primer          complement(1388..1416)
                     /label="pET_ampR_rev"
                     /note="sequence: agataggtgcctcactgattaagcattgg"
                     /ApEinfo_revcolor="#d6b295"
                     /ApEinfo_fwdcolor="#d6b295"
     promoter        complement(2288..2316)
                     /label="AmpR_promoter"
                     /ApEinfo_revcolor="#84b0dc"
                     /ApEinfo_fwdcolor="#84b0dc"
     origin          2403..3022
                     /label="pBR322_origin"
                     /ApEinfo_revcolor="#75c6a9"
                     /ApEinfo_fwdcolor="#75c6a9"
     primer          3421..3443
                     /label="pGEX_3_primer"
                     /ApEinfo_revcolor="#ff9ccd"
                     /ApEinfo_fwdcolor="#ff9ccd"
     feature         complement(3437..3628)
                     /label="ROP"
                     /ApEinfo_revcolor="#c7b0e3"
                     /ApEinfo_fwdcolor="#c7b0e3"
     regulatory      complement(4200..5291)
                     /label="lacI"
                     /ApEinfo_revcolor="#c6c9d1"
                     /ApEinfo_fwdcolor="#c6c9d1"
ORIGIN
        1 atgcgactcc tgcattagga agcagcccag tagtaggttg aggccgttga gcaccgccgc
       61 cgcaaggaat ggtgcatgca aggagatggc gcccaacagt cccccggcca cggggcctgc
      121 caccataccc acgccgaaac aagcgctcat gagcccgaag tggcgagccc gatcttcccc
      181 atcggtgatg tcggcgatat aggcgccagc aaccgcacct gtggcgccgg tgatgccggc
      241 cacgatgcgt ccggcgtaga ggatcgagat cgatCATTAC TCGCATCCAT TCTCAGGCTG
      301 TCTCGTCTCG TCTCTTCTAA TACGACTCAC TATAGGGAGA TTCGTCTCCC AAAATACTTA
      361 ATACAAAATA ATCACTTCAC AACATCAACT ACTAAACTAC GGCCGGCATG GTCCCAGCCT
      421 CCTCGCTGGC GCCGGCTGGG CAACATTCCG AGGGGACCGT CCCCTCGGTA ATGGCGAATG
      481 GGACAATCAG GATTGTTTAG TGGTTGATGT atatcAGATA ACAGATACtt cgGtatctgt
      541 tatctgttTT TTTTAGCTGT CACCGGATGT GCTTTCCGGT CTGATGAGTC CGTGAGGACG
      601 AAACAGCCTC CCAGGATACA TAGATTACCA CAACTCCGAG CCCTTCCACC gaagtctaac
      661 gctgctctgg gctaactgtc TTCTAATACG ACTCACTATA GGGAGATTCG TCTCCCAACC
      721 ACTAAACAAT CCTCTATAAC CCCTTGGGGC CTCTAAACGG GTCTTGAGGG GTTTTTTGct
      781 gaaaggagga actatatccg gattggcgaa tgggnnnnnn nnnnnnnnnn nnnnnnnnnn
      841 nnnnnnnnnn nnnnnnnnnn nnnnnnnnnn nnnnnnnnnn nnnnnnnnnn nnnnnnnnnn
      901 nnnnnnnnnn nnnnnnnnnn nnnnnnnnnn nnnnnnnncn nnnnnnnnnn nnnnnnnnnn
      961 nnnnnnnnnn nnnnnnnnnn nnnnnnnnnn nnnnnnnnnn nnnnnnnnnn nnnnnnnnnn
     1021 nnnnnnnnnn annnnnnnnn nnnnnnnnnn nnnnnnnnnn nnnnnnnnnn nnnnnnnnnn
     1081 cctttgacgt tggagtccac gttctttaat agtggactct tgttccaaac tggaacaaca
     1141 ctcaacccta tctcggtcta ttcttttgat ttataaggga ttttgccgat ttcggcctat
     1201 tggttaaaaa atgagctgat ttaacaaaaa tttaacgcga attttaacaa aatattaacg
     1261 tttacaattt ctggcggcac gatggcatga gattatcaaa aaggatcttc acctagatcc
     1321 ttttaaatta aaaatgaagt tttaaatcaa tctaaagtat atatgagtaa acttggtctg
     1381 acagttacca atgcttaatc agtgaggcac ctatctcagc gatctgtcta tttcgttcat
     1441 ccatagttgc ctgactcccc gtcgtgtaga taactacgat acgggagggc ttaccatctg
     1501 gccccagtgc tgcaatgata ccgcgagacc cacgctcacc ggctccagat ttatcagcaa
     1561 taaaccagcc agccggaagg gccgagcgca gaagtggtcc tgcaacttta tccgcctcca
     1621 tccagtctat taattgttgc cgggaagcta gagtaagtag ttcgccagtt aatagtttgc
     1681 gcaacgttgt tgccattgct acaggcatcg tggtgtcacg ctcgtcgttt ggtatggctt
     1741 cattcagctc cggttcccaa cgatcaaggc gagttacatg atcccccatg ttgtgcaaaa
     1801 aagcggttag ctccttcggt cctccgatcg ttgtcagaag taagttggcc gcagtgttat
     1861 cactcatggt tatggcagca ctgcataatt ctcttactgt catgccatcc gtaagatgct
     1921 tttctgtgac tggtgagtac tcaaccaagt cattctgaga atagtgtatg cggcgaccga
     1981 gttgctcttg cccggcgtca atacgggata ataccgcgcc acatagcaga actttaaaag
     2041 tgctcatcat tggaaaacgt tcttcggggc gaaaactctc aaggatctta ccgctgttga
     2101 gatccagttc gatgtaaccc actcgtgcac ccaactgatc ttcagcatct tttactttca
     2161 ccagcgtttc tgggtgagca aaaacaggaa ggcaaaatgc cgcaaaaaag ggaataaggg
     2221 cgacacggaa atgttgaata ctcatactct tcctttttca atcatgattg aagcatttat
     2281 cagggttatt gtctcatgag cggatacata tttgaatgta tttagaaaaa taaacaaata
     2341 ggtcatgacc aaaatccctt aacgtgagtt ttcgttccac tgagcgtcag accccgtaga
     2401 aaagatcaaa ggatcttctt gagatccttt ttttctgcgc gtaatctgct gcttgcaaac
     2461 aaaaaaacca ccgctaccag cggtggtttg tttgccggat caagagctac caactctttt
     2521 tccgaaggta actggcttca gcagagcgca gataccaaat actgtccttc tagtgtagcc
     2581 gtagttaggc caccacttca agaactctgt agcaccgcct acatacctcg ctctgctaat
     2641 cctgttacca gtggctgctg ccagtggcga taagtcgtgt cttaccgggt tggactcaag
     2701 acgatagtta ccggataagg cgcagcggtc gggctgaacg gggggttcgt gcacacagcc
     2761 cagcttggag cgaacgacct acaccgaact gagataccta cagcgtgagc tatgagaaag
     2821 cgccacgctt cccgaaggga gaaaggcgga caggtatccg gtaagcggca gggtcggaac
     2881 aggagagcgc acgagggagc ttccaggggg aaacgcctgg tatctttata gtcctgtcgg
     2941 gtttcgccac ctctgacttg agcgtcgatt tttgtgatgc tcgtcagggg ggcggagcct
     3001 atggaaaaac gccagcaacg cggccttttt acggttcctg gccttttgct ggccttttgc
     3061 tcacatgttc tttcctgcgt tatcccctga ttctgtggat aaccgtatta ccgcctttga
     3121 gtgagctgat accgctcgcc gcagccgaac gaccgagcgc agcgagtcag tgagcgagga
     3181 agcggaagag cgcctgatgc ggtattttct ccttacgcat ctgtgcggta tttcacaccg
     3241 catatatggt gcactctcag tacaatctgc tctgatgccg catagttaag ccagtataca
     3301 ctccgctatc gctacgtgac tgggtcatgg ctgcgccccg acacccgcca acacccgctg
     3361 acgcgccctg acgggcttgt ctgctcccgg catccgctta cagacaagct gtgaccgtct
     3421 ccgggagctg catgtgtcag aggttttcac cgtcatcacc gaaacgcgcg aggcagctgc
     3481 ggtaaagctc atcagcgtgg tcgtgaagcg attcacagat gtctgcctgt tcatccgcgt
     3541 ccagctcgtt gagtttctcc agaagcgtta atgtctggct tctgataaag cgggccatgt
     3601 taagggcggt tttttcctgt ttggtcactg atgcctccgt gtaaggggga tttctgttca
     3661 tgggggtaat gataccgatg aaacgagaga ggatgctcac gatacgggtt actgatgatg
     3721 aacatgcccg gttactggaa cgttgtgagg gtaaacaact ggcggtatgg atgcggcggg
     3781 accagagaaa aatcactcag ggtcaatgcc agcgcttcgt taatacagat gtaggtgttc
     3841 cacagggtag ccagcagcat cctgcgatgc agatccggaa cataatggtg cagggcgctg
     3901 acttccgcgt ttccagactt tacgaaacac ggaaaccgaa gaccattcat gttgttgctc
     3961 aggtcgcaga cgttttgcag cagcagtcgc ttcacgttcg ctcgcgtatc ggtgattcat
     4021 tctgctaacc agtaaggcaa ccccgccagc ctagccgggt cctcaacgac aggagcacga
     4081 tcatgctagt catgccccgc gcccaccgga aggagctgac tgggttgaag gctctcaagg
     4141 gcatcggtcg agatcccggt gcctaatgag tgagctaact tacattaatt gcgttgcgct
     4201 cactgcccgc tttccagtcg ggaaacctgt cgtgccagct gcattaatga atcggccaac
     4261 gcgcggggag aggcggtttg cgtattgggc gccagggtgg tttttctttt caccagtgag
     4321 acgggcaaca gctgattgcc cttcaccgcc tggccctgag agagttgcag caagcggtcc
     4381 acgctggttt gccccagcag gcgaaaatcc tgtttgatgg tggttaacgg cgggatataa
     4441 catgagctgt cttcggtatc gtcgtatccc actaccgaga tgtccgcacc aacgcgcagc
     4501 ccggactcgg taatggcgcg cattgcgccc agcgccatct gatcgttggc aaccagcatc
     4561 gcagtgggaa cgatgccctc attcagcatt tgcatggttt gttgaaaacc ggacatggca
     4621 ctccagtcgc cttcccgttc cgctatcggc tgaatttgat tgcgagtgag atatttatgc
     4681 cagccagcca gacgcagacg cgccgagaca gaacttaatg ggcccgctaa cagcgcgatt
     4741 tgctggtgac ccaatgcgac cagatgctcc acgcccagtc gcgtaccgtc ttcatgggag
     4801 aaaataatac tgttgatggg tgtctggtca gagacatcaa gaaataacgc cggaacatta
     4861 gtgcaggcag cttccacagc aatggcatcc tggtcatcca gcggatagtt aatgatcagc
     4921 ccactgacgc gttgcgcgag aagattgtgc accgccgctt tacaggcttc gacgccgctt
     4981 cgttctacca tcgacaccac cacgctggca cccagttgat cggcgcgaga tttaatcgcc
     5041 gcgacaattt gcgacggcgc gtgcagggcc agactggagg tggcaacgcc aatcagcaac
     5101 gactgtttgc ccgccagttg ttgtgccacg cggttgggaa tgtaattcag ctccgccatc
     5161 gccgcttcca ctttttcccg cgttttcgca gaaacgtggc tggcctggtt caccacgcgg
     5221 gaaacggtct gataagagac accggcatac tctgcgacat cgtataacgt tactggtttc
     5281 acattcacca ccctgaattg actctcttcc gggcgctatc atgccatacc gcgaaaggtt
     5341 ttgcgccatt cgatggtgtc cgggatctcg acgctctccc tt
//
