# Supplementary material for: Genetically encoded RNA strand exchange circuits for programmable protein expression and computation in cells
Source: bioRxiv preprint, doi:10.1101/2025.09.24.678369, version 1 (2025-09-24)
Supplement: Plasmid GenBank files [file 678369_file04.zip › Supplementary File 2/pET - G_11 Io.gb]

LOCUS       pET_-_G_11_+_Io         5382 bp ds-DNA     circular     22-SEP-2025
DEFINITION  .
KEYWORDS    "accession:addgene_vdb_2659"
COMMENT     Imported from database: AddGene Entry: pETDuet-1 URL:
            https://www.addgene.org/browse/sequence/2659/giraffe-analyze_vdb/
            GENERAL Analyze: Sequence Bacterial Resistance: Ampicillin Catalog
            Number: 71146 Cloning Method: Unknown Constitutive: Unspecified
            Notes: pETDuet-1 is designed for the coexpression of two target
            genes. pETDuet-1 carries the pBR322-derived ColE1 replicon, lacI
            gene and ampicillin resistance gene. Plasmid Type: Bacterial
            Expression, coexpression Promotor: T7 Size: 5420 Source/Vendor: EMD
            Biosciences Stable: Unspecified Viral/Non-Viral: Nonviral
FEATURES             Location/Qualifiers
     gene            complement(1..252)
                     /label="tet (887 - 636)"
                     /ApEinfo_revcolor="#d59687"
                     /ApEinfo_fwdcolor="#d59687"
     primer          184..203
                     /label="pBRrevBam_primer"
                     /ApEinfo_revcolor="#84b0dc"
                     /ApEinfo_fwdcolor="#84b0dc"
     primer          205..222
                     /label="pET_seq_fwd"
                     /note="sequence: gccagcaaccgcacctgt"
                     /ApEinfo_revcolor="#b1ff67"
                     /ApEinfo_fwdcolor="#b1ff67"
     primer          complement(254..304)
                     /label="pET_BB_rev_ga4"
                     /note="sequence: GACAGTTAGCCCAGAGCAGCGTTAGACTTCatcgatctcgatcctctacgc"
                     /ApEinfo_revcolor="#b4abac"
                     /ApEinfo_fwdcolor="#b4abac"
     misc_feature    275..314
                     /label="U1"
                     /ApEinfo_revcolor="#ff9ccd"
                     /ApEinfo_fwdcolor="#ff9ccd"
                     /note="GA homology domain"
     misc_feature    318..334
                     /label="T7 promoter"
                     /ApEinfo_revcolor="#9eafd2"
                     /ApEinfo_fwdcolor="#9eafd2"
     misc_feature    335..350
                     /label="5hp"
                     /ApEinfo_revcolor="#9eafd2"
                     /ApEinfo_fwdcolor="#9eafd2"
     primer          complement(339..365)
                     /label="hp5Ad20_1_rev"
                     /note="sequence: TGTATTAAGTATTTTGGGAGACGAATC"
                     /ApEinfo_revcolor="#d6b295"
                     /ApEinfo_fwdcolor="#d6b295"
     misc_feature    351..371
                     /label="d21"
                     /ApEinfo_revcolor="#c6c9d1"
                     /ApEinfo_fwdcolor="#c6c9d1"
     primer          366..397
                     /label="d6_3_4u1d_fwd"
                     /note="sequence: TTATTATCACTTCACAACATCAACTACTAAAC"
                     /ApEinfo_revcolor="#84b0dc"
                     /ApEinfo_fwdcolor="#84b0dc"
     primer          366..397
                     /label="d6_2_4u1d_fwd"
                     /note="sequence: ATATACTCACTTCACAACATCAACTACTAAAC"
                     /ApEinfo_revcolor="#ffef86"
                     /ApEinfo_fwdcolor="#ffef86"
     misc_feature    372..381
                     /label=1
                     /ApEinfo_revcolor="#f58a5e"
                     /ApEinfo_fwdcolor="#f58a5e"
     misc_feature    382..387
                     /label="u"
                     /ApEinfo_revcolor="#b4abac"
                     /ApEinfo_fwdcolor="#b4abac"
     misc_feature    388..397
                     /label=4
                     /ApEinfo_revcolor="#c7b0e3"
                     /ApEinfo_fwdcolor="#c7b0e3"
     misc_feature    511..554
                     /label="Thyb6"
                     /ApEinfo_revcolor="#c7b0e3"
                     /ApEinfo_fwdcolor="#c7b0e3"
     misc_feature    555..610
                     /label="riboJn"
                     /ApEinfo_revcolor="#b4abac"
                     /ApEinfo_fwdcolor="#b4abac"
     misc_feature    611..650
                     /label="Ux"
                     /ApEinfo_revcolor="#ffef86"
                     /ApEinfo_fwdcolor="#ffef86"
                     /note="GA homology domain"
     misc_feature    684..700
                     /label="T7 promoter"
                     /ApEinfo_revcolor="#75c6a9"
                     /ApEinfo_fwdcolor="#75c6a9"
     misc_feature    734..778
                     /label="T7 terminator"
                     /ApEinfo_revcolor="#85dae9"
                     /ApEinfo_fwdcolor="#85dae9"
     primer          779..806
                     /label="pET_BB_ds_fwd"
                     /note="sequence: ctgaaaggaggaactatatccggattgg"
                     /ApEinfo_revcolor="#b1ff67"
                     /ApEinfo_fwdcolor="#b1ff67"
     primer          complement(808..827)
                     /label="pET_seq_rev"
                     /note="sequence: ctacagggcgcgtcccattc"
                     /ApEinfo_revcolor="#ff9ccd"
                     /ApEinfo_fwdcolor="#ff9ccd"
     gene            complement(1385..2245)
                     /label="Ampicillin"
                     /ApEinfo_revcolor="#f58a5e"
                     /ApEinfo_fwdcolor="#f58a5e"
     primer          complement(1388..1416)
                     /label="pET_ampR_rev"
                     /note="sequence: agataggtgcctcactgattaagcattgg"
                     /ApEinfo_revcolor="#d6b295"
                     /ApEinfo_fwdcolor="#d6b295"
     promoter        complement(2288..2316)
                     /label="AmpR_promoter"
                     /ApEinfo_revcolor="#84b0dc"
                     /ApEinfo_fwdcolor="#84b0dc"
     origin          2403..3022
                     /label="pBR322_origin"
                     /ApEinfo_revcolor="#75c6a9"
                     /ApEinfo_fwdcolor="#75c6a9"
     primer          3421..3443
                     /label="pGEX_3_primer"
                     /ApEinfo_revcolor="#ff9ccd"
                     /ApEinfo_fwdcolor="#ff9ccd"
     feature         complement(3437..3628)
                     /label="ROP"
                     /ApEinfo_revcolor="#c7b0e3"
                     /ApEinfo_fwdcolor="#c7b0e3"
     regulatory      complement(4200..5291)
                     /label="lacI"
                     /ApEinfo_revcolor="#c6c9d1"
                     /ApEinfo_fwdcolor="#c6c9d1"
ORIGIN
        1 atgcgactcc tgcattagga agcagcccag tagtaggttg aggccgttga gcaccgccgc
       61 cgcaaggaat ggtgcatgca aggagatggc gcccaacagt cccccggcca cggggcctgc
      121 caccataccc acgccgaaac aagcgctcat gagcccgaag tggcgagccc gatcttcccc
      181 atcggtgatg tcggcgatat aggcgccagc aaccgcacct gtggcgccgg tgatgccggc
      241 cacgatgcgt ccggcgtaga ggatcgagat cgatCATTAC TCGCATCCAT TCTCAGGCTG
      301 TCTCGTCTCG TCTCTTCTAA TACGACTCAC TATAGGGAGA TTCGTCTCCC AAAATACTTA
      361 ATACAAAATA ATCACTTCAC AACATCAACT ACTAAACTAC GGCCGGCATG GTCCCAGCCT
      421 CCTCGCTGGC GCCGGCTGGG CAACATTCCG AGGGGACCGT CCCCTCGGTA ATGGCGAATG
      481 GGACAATCAG GATTGTAGTA TGGTTGATGT atatcAGATA ACAGATACtt cgGtatctgt
      541 tatctgttTT TTTTAGCTGT CACCGGATGT GCTTTCCGGT CTGATGAGTC CGTGAGGACG
      601 AAACAGCCTC CCAGGATACA TAGATTACCA CAACTCCGAG CCCTTCCACC gaagtctaac
      661 gctgctctgg gctaactgtc TTCTAATACG ACTCACTATA GGGAGATTCG TCTCCCAATC
      721 AATAACACAC ATACTATAAC CCCTTGGGGC CTCTAAACGG GTCTTGAGGG GTTTTTTGct
      781 gaaaggagga actatatccg gattggcgaa tgggnnnnnn nnnnnnnnnn nnnnnnnnnn
      841 nnnnnnnnnn nnnnnnnnnn nnnnnnnnnn nnnnnnnnnn nnnnnnnnnn nnnnnnnnnn
      901 nnnnnnnnnn nnnnnnnnnn nnnnnnnnnn nnnnnnnncn nnnnnnnnnn nnnnnnnnnn
      961 nnnnnnnnnn nnnnnnnnnn nnnnnnnnnn nnnnnnnnnn nnnnnnnnnn nnnnnnnnnn
     1021 nnnnnnnnnn annnnnnnnn nnnnnnnnnn nnnnnnnnnn nnnnnnnnnn nnnnnnnnnn
     1081 cctttgacgt tggagtccac gttctttaat agtggactct tgttccaaac tggaacaaca
     1141 ctcaacccta tctcggtcta ttcttttgat ttataaggga ttttgccgat ttcggcctat
     1201 tggttaaaaa atgagctgat ttaacaaaaa tttaacgcga attttaacaa aatattaacg
     1261 tttacaattt ctggcggcac gatggcatga gattatcaaa aaggatcttc acctagatcc
     1321 ttttaaatta aaaatgaagt tttaaatcaa tctaaagtat atatgagtaa acttggtctg
     1381 acagttacca atgcttaatc agtgaggcac ctatctcagc gatctgtcta tttcgttcat
     1441 ccatagttgc ctgactcccc gtcgtgtaga taactacgat acgggagggc ttaccatctg
     1501 gccccagtgc tgcaatgata ccgcgagacc cacgctcacc ggctccagat ttatcagcaa
     1561 taaaccagcc agccggaagg gccgagcgca gaagtggtcc tgcaacttta tccgcctcca
     1621 tccagtctat taattgttgc cgggaagcta gagtaagtag ttcgccagtt aatagtttgc
     1681 gcaacgttgt tgccattgct acaggcatcg tggtgtcacg ctcgtcgttt ggtatggctt
     1741 cattcagctc cggttcccaa cgatcaaggc gagttacatg atcccccatg ttgtgcaaaa
     1801 aagcggttag ctccttcggt cctccgatcg ttgtcagaag taagttggcc gcagtgttat
     1861 cactcatggt tatggcagca ctgcataatt ctcttactgt catgccatcc gtaagatgct
     1921 tttctgtgac tggtgagtac tcaaccaagt cattctgaga atagtgtatg cggcgaccga
     1981 gttgctcttg cccggcgtca atacgggata ataccgcgcc acatagcaga actttaaaag
     2041 tgctcatcat tggaaaacgt tcttcggggc gaaaactctc aaggatctta ccgctgttga
     2101 gatccagttc gatgtaaccc actcgtgcac ccaactgatc ttcagcatct tttactttca
     2161 ccagcgtttc tgggtgagca aaaacaggaa ggcaaaatgc cgcaaaaaag ggaataaggg
     2221 cgacacggaa atgttgaata ctcatactct tcctttttca atcatgattg aagcatttat
     2281 cagggttatt gtctcatgag cggatacata tttgaatgta tttagaaaaa taaacaaata
     2341 ggtcatgacc aaaatccctt aacgtgagtt ttcgttccac tgagcgtcag accccgtaga
     2401 aaagatcaaa ggatcttctt gagatccttt ttttctgcgc gtaatctgct gcttgcaaac
     2461 aaaaaaacca ccgctaccag cggtggtttg tttgccggat caagagctac caactctttt
     2521 tccgaaggta actggcttca gcagagcgca gataccaaat actgtccttc tagtgtagcc
     2581 gtagttaggc caccacttca agaactctgt agcaccgcct acatacctcg ctctgctaat
     2641 cctgttacca gtggctgctg ccagtggcga taagtcgtgt cttaccgggt tggactcaag
     2701 acgatagtta ccggataagg cgcagcggtc gggctgaacg gggggttcgt gcacacagcc
     2761 cagcttggag cgaacgacct acaccgaact gagataccta cagcgtgagc tatgagaaag
     2821 cgccacgctt cccgaaggga gaaaggcgga caggtatccg gtaagcggca gggtcggaac
     2881 aggagagcgc acgagggagc ttccaggggg aaacgcctgg tatctttata gtcctgtcgg
     2941 gtttcgccac ctctgacttg agcgtcgatt tttgtgatgc tcgtcagggg ggcggagcct
     3001 atggaaaaac gccagcaacg cggccttttt acggttcctg gccttttgct ggccttttgc
     3061 tcacatgttc tttcctgcgt tatcccctga ttctgtggat aaccgtatta ccgcctttga
     3121 gtgagctgat accgctcgcc gcagccgaac gaccgagcgc agcgagtcag tgagcgagga
     3181 agcggaagag cgcctgatgc ggtattttct ccttacgcat ctgtgcggta tttcacaccg
     3241 catatatggt gcactctcag tacaatctgc tctgatgccg catagttaag ccagtataca
     3301 ctccgctatc gctacgtgac tgggtcatgg ctgcgccccg acacccgcca acacccgctg
     3361 acgcgccctg acgggcttgt ctgctcccgg catccgctta cagacaagct gtgaccgtct
     3421 ccgggagctg catgtgtcag aggttttcac cgtcatcacc gaaacgcgcg aggcagctgc
     3481 ggtaaagctc atcagcgtgg tcgtgaagcg attcacagat gtctgcctgt tcatccgcgt
     3541 ccagctcgtt gagtttctcc agaagcgtta atgtctggct tctgataaag cgggccatgt
     3601 taagggcggt tttttcctgt ttggtcactg atgcctccgt gtaaggggga tttctgttca
     3661 tgggggtaat gataccgatg aaacgagaga ggatgctcac gatacgggtt actgatgatg
     3721 aacatgcccg gttactggaa cgttgtgagg gtaaacaact ggcggtatgg atgcggcggg
     3781 accagagaaa aatcactcag ggtcaatgcc agcgcttcgt taatacagat gtaggtgttc
     3841 cacagggtag ccagcagcat cctgcgatgc agatccggaa cataatggtg cagggcgctg
     3901 acttccgcgt ttccagactt tacgaaacac ggaaaccgaa gaccattcat gttgttgctc
     3961 aggtcgcaga cgttttgcag cagcagtcgc ttcacgttcg ctcgcgtatc ggtgattcat
     4021 tctgctaacc agtaaggcaa ccccgccagc ctagccgggt cctcaacgac aggagcacga
     4081 tcatgctagt catgccccgc gcccaccgga aggagctgac tgggttgaag gctctcaagg
     4141 gcatcggtcg agatcccggt gcctaatgag tgagctaact tacattaatt gcgttgcgct
     4201 cactgcccgc tttccagtcg ggaaacctgt cgtgccagct gcattaatga atcggccaac
     4261 gcgcggggag aggcggtttg cgtattgggc gccagggtgg tttttctttt caccagtgag
     4321 acgggcaaca gctgattgcc cttcaccgcc tggccctgag agagttgcag caagcggtcc
     4381 acgctggttt gccccagcag gcgaaaatcc tgtttgatgg tggttaacgg cgggatataa
     4441 catgagctgt cttcggtatc gtcgtatccc actaccgaga tgtccgcacc aacgcgcagc
     4501 ccggactcgg taatggcgcg cattgcgccc agcgccatct gatcgttggc aaccagcatc
     4561 gcagtgggaa cgatgccctc attcagcatt tgcatggttt gttgaaaacc ggacatggca
     4621 ctccagtcgc cttcccgttc cgctatcggc tgaatttgat tgcgagtgag atatttatgc
     4681 cagccagcca gacgcagacg cgccgagaca gaacttaatg ggcccgctaa cagcgcgatt
     4741 tgctggtgac ccaatgcgac cagatgctcc acgcccagtc gcgtaccgtc ttcatgggag
     4801 aaaataatac tgttgatggg tgtctggtca gagacatcaa gaaataacgc cggaacatta
     4861 gtgcaggcag cttccacagc aatggcatcc tggtcatcca gcggatagtt aatgatcagc
     4921 ccactgacgc gttgcgcgag aagattgtgc accgccgctt tacaggcttc gacgccgctt
     4981 cgttctacca tcgacaccac cacgctggca cccagttgat cggcgcgaga tttaatcgcc
     5041 gcgacaattt gcgacggcgc gtgcagggcc agactggagg tggcaacgcc aatcagcaac
     5101 gactgtttgc ccgccagttg ttgtgccacg cggttgggaa tgtaattcag ctccgccatc
     5161 gccgcttcca ctttttcccg cgttttcgca gaaacgtggc tggcctggtt caccacgcgg
     5221 gaaacggtct gataagagac accggcatac tctgcgacat cgtataacgt tactggtttc
     5281 acattcacca ccctgaattg actctcttcc gggcgctatc atgccatacc gcgaaaggtt
     5341 ttgcgccatt cgatggtgtc cgggatctcg acgctctccc tt
//
