# Supplementary material for: Genetically encoded RNA strand exchange circuits for programmable protein expression and computation in cells
Source: bioRxiv preprint, doi:10.1101/2025.09.24.678369, version 1 (2025-09-24)
Supplement: Plasmid GenBank files [file 678369_file04.zip › Supplementary File 2/pET - G_12 IN_11.gb]

LOCUS       pET_-_G_12_+_IN_11      5416 bp ds-DNA     circular     22-SEP-2025
DEFINITION  .
KEYWORDS    "accession:addgene_vdb_2659"
COMMENT     Imported from database: AddGene Entry: pETDuet-1 URL:
            https://www.addgene.org/browse/sequence/2659/giraffe-analyze_vdb/
            GENERAL Analyze: Sequence Bacterial Resistance: Ampicillin Catalog
            Number: 71146 Cloning Method: Unknown Constitutive: Unspecified
            Notes: pETDuet-1 is designed for the coexpression of two target
            genes. pETDuet-1 carries the pBR322-derived ColE1 replicon, lacI
            gene and ampicillin resistance gene. Plasmid Type: Bacterial
            Expression, coexpression Promotor: T7 Size: 5420 Source/Vendor: EMD
            Biosciences Stable: Unspecified Viral/Non-Viral: Nonviral
FEATURES             Location/Qualifiers
     gene            complement(1..252)
                     /label="tet (887 - 636)"
                     /ApEinfo_revcolor="#d59687"
                     /ApEinfo_fwdcolor="#d59687"
     primer          184..203
                     /label="pBRrevBam_primer"
                     /ApEinfo_revcolor="#84b0dc"
                     /ApEinfo_fwdcolor="#84b0dc"
     primer          205..222
                     /label="pET_seq_fwd"
                     /note="sequence: gccagcaaccgcacctgt"
                     /ApEinfo_revcolor="#b1ff67"
                     /ApEinfo_fwdcolor="#b1ff67"
     primer          complement(254..304)
                     /label="pET_BB_rev_ga4"
                     /note="sequence: GACAGTTAGCCCAGAGCAGCGTTAGACTTCatcgatctcgatcctctacgc"
                     /ApEinfo_revcolor="#b4abac"
                     /ApEinfo_fwdcolor="#b4abac"
     misc_feature    275..314
                     /label="U1"
                     /ApEinfo_revcolor="#ff9ccd"
                     /ApEinfo_fwdcolor="#ff9ccd"
                     /note="GA homology domain"
     misc_feature    318..334
                     /label="T7 promoter"
                     /ApEinfo_revcolor="#9eafd2"
                     /ApEinfo_fwdcolor="#9eafd2"
     misc_feature    335..350
                     /label="5hp"
                     /ApEinfo_revcolor="#9eafd2"
                     /ApEinfo_fwdcolor="#9eafd2"
     primer          complement(339..365)
                     /label="hp5Ad20_1_rev"
                     /note="sequence: TGTATTAAGTATTTTGGGAGACGAATC"
                     /ApEinfo_revcolor="#d6b295"
                     /ApEinfo_fwdcolor="#d6b295"
     misc_feature    351..371
                     /label="d21"
                     /ApEinfo_revcolor="#c6c9d1"
                     /ApEinfo_fwdcolor="#c6c9d1"
     primer          366..397
                     /label="d6_3_4u1d_fwd"
                     /note="sequence: TTATTATCACTTCACAACATCAACTACTAAAC"
                     /ApEinfo_revcolor="#84b0dc"
                     /ApEinfo_fwdcolor="#84b0dc"
     primer          366..397
                     /label="d6_2_4u1d_fwd"
                     /note="sequence: ATATACTCACTTCACAACATCAACTACTAAAC"
                     /ApEinfo_revcolor="#ffef86"
                     /ApEinfo_fwdcolor="#ffef86"
     misc_feature    372..381
                     /label=1
                     /ApEinfo_revcolor="#f58a5e"
                     /ApEinfo_fwdcolor="#f58a5e"
     misc_feature    382..387
                     /label="u"
                     /ApEinfo_revcolor="#b4abac"
                     /ApEinfo_fwdcolor="#b4abac"
     misc_feature    388..397
                     /label=4
                     /ApEinfo_revcolor="#c7b0e3"
                     /ApEinfo_fwdcolor="#c7b0e3"
     misc_feature    545..588
                     /label="Thyb6"
                     /ApEinfo_revcolor="#c7b0e3"
                     /ApEinfo_fwdcolor="#c7b0e3"
     misc_feature    589..644
                     /label="riboJn"
                     /ApEinfo_revcolor="#b4abac"
                     /ApEinfo_fwdcolor="#b4abac"
     misc_feature    645..684
                     /label="Ux"
                     /ApEinfo_revcolor="#ffef86"
                     /ApEinfo_fwdcolor="#ffef86"
                     /note="GA homology domain"
     misc_feature    718..734
                     /label="T7 promoter"
                     /ApEinfo_revcolor="#d6b295"
                     /ApEinfo_fwdcolor="#d6b295"
     misc_feature    768..812
                     /label="T7 terminator"
                     /ApEinfo_revcolor="#85dae9"
                     /ApEinfo_fwdcolor="#85dae9"
     primer          813..840
                     /label="pET_BB_ds_fwd"
                     /note="sequence: ctgaaaggaggaactatatccggattgg"
                     /ApEinfo_revcolor="#b1ff67"
                     /ApEinfo_fwdcolor="#b1ff67"
     primer          complement(842..861)
                     /label="pET_seq_rev"
                     /note="sequence: ctacagggcgcgtcccattc"
                     /ApEinfo_revcolor="#ff9ccd"
                     /ApEinfo_fwdcolor="#ff9ccd"
     gene            complement(1419..2279)
                     /label="Ampicillin"
                     /ApEinfo_revcolor="#f58a5e"
                     /ApEinfo_fwdcolor="#f58a5e"
     primer          complement(1422..1450)
                     /label="pET_ampR_rev"
                     /note="sequence: agataggtgcctcactgattaagcattgg"
                     /ApEinfo_revcolor="#d6b295"
                     /ApEinfo_fwdcolor="#d6b295"
     promoter        complement(2322..2350)
                     /label="AmpR_promoter"
                     /ApEinfo_revcolor="#84b0dc"
                     /ApEinfo_fwdcolor="#84b0dc"
     origin          2437..3056
                     /label="pBR322_origin"
                     /ApEinfo_revcolor="#75c6a9"
                     /ApEinfo_fwdcolor="#75c6a9"
     primer          3455..3477
                     /label="pGEX_3_primer"
                     /ApEinfo_revcolor="#ff9ccd"
                     /ApEinfo_fwdcolor="#ff9ccd"
     feature         complement(3471..3662)
                     /label="ROP"
                     /ApEinfo_revcolor="#c7b0e3"
                     /ApEinfo_fwdcolor="#c7b0e3"
     regulatory      complement(4234..5325)
                     /label="lacI"
                     /ApEinfo_revcolor="#c6c9d1"
                     /ApEinfo_fwdcolor="#c6c9d1"
ORIGIN
        1 atgcgactcc tgcattagga agcagcccag tagtaggttg aggccgttga gcaccgccgc
       61 cgcaaggaat ggtgcatgca aggagatggc gcccaacagt cccccggcca cggggcctgc
      121 caccataccc acgccgaaac aagcgctcat gagcccgaag tggcgagccc gatcttcccc
      181 atcggtgatg tcggcgatat aggcgccagc aaccgcacct gtggcgccgg tgatgccggc
      241 cacgatgcgt ccggcgtaga ggatcgagat cgatCATTAC TCGCATCCAT TCTCAGGCTG
      301 TCTCGTCTCG TCTCTTCTAA TACGACTCAC TATAGGGAGA TTCGTCTCCC AAAATACTTA
      361 ATACAAAATA ATCACTTCAC AACATCAACT ACTAAACTCG TCGACTTATC TCGAGTGAGA
      421 TATTGTTGAC GTACGGCCGG CATGGTCCCA GCCTCCTCGC TGGCGCCGGC TGGGCAACAT
      481 TCCGAGGGGA CCGTCCCCTC GGTAATGGCG AATGGGACAA TCAGGATTGT TTAGTGGTTG
      541 ATGTatatcA GATAACAGAT ACttcgGtat ctgttatctg ttTTTTTTAG CTGTCACCGG
      601 ATGTGCTTTC CGGTCTGATG AGTCCGTGAG GACGAAACAG CCTCCCAGGA TACATAGATT
      661 ACCACAACTC CGAGCCCTTC CACCgaagtc taacgctgct ctgggctaac tgtcTTCTAA
      721 TACGACTCAC TATAGGGAGA TTCGTCTCCC AACCACTAAA CAATCCTCTA TAACCCCTTG
      781 GGGCCTCTAA ACGGGTCTTG AGGGGTTTTT TGctgaaagg aggaactata tccggattgg
      841 cgaatgggnn nnnnnnnnnn nnnnnnnnnn nnnnnnnnnn nnnnnnnnnn nnnnnnnnnn
      901 nnnnnnnnnn nnnnnnnnnn nnnnnnnnnn nnnnnnnnnn nnnnnnnnnn nnnnnnnnnn
      961 nnnnnnnnnn nncnnnnnnn nnnnnnnnnn nnnnnnnnnn nnnnnnnnnn nnnnnnnnnn
     1021 nnnnnnnnnn nnnnnnnnnn nnnnnnnnnn nnnnnnnnnn nnnnannnnn nnnnnnnnnn
     1081 nnnnnnnnnn nnnnnnnnnn nnnnnnnnnn nnnncctttg acgttggagt ccacgttctt
     1141 taatagtgga ctcttgttcc aaactggaac aacactcaac cctatctcgg tctattcttt
     1201 tgatttataa gggattttgc cgatttcggc ctattggtta aaaaatgagc tgatttaaca
     1261 aaaatttaac gcgaatttta acaaaatatt aacgtttaca atttctggcg gcacgatggc
     1321 atgagattat caaaaaggat cttcacctag atccttttaa attaaaaatg aagttttaaa
     1381 tcaatctaaa gtatatatga gtaaacttgg tctgacagtt accaatgctt aatcagtgag
     1441 gcacctatct cagcgatctg tctatttcgt tcatccatag ttgcctgact ccccgtcgtg
     1501 tagataacta cgatacggga gggcttacca tctggcccca gtgctgcaat gataccgcga
     1561 gacccacgct caccggctcc agatttatca gcaataaacc agccagccgg aagggccgag
     1621 cgcagaagtg gtcctgcaac tttatccgcc tccatccagt ctattaattg ttgccgggaa
     1681 gctagagtaa gtagttcgcc agttaatagt ttgcgcaacg ttgttgccat tgctacaggc
     1741 atcgtggtgt cacgctcgtc gtttggtatg gcttcattca gctccggttc ccaacgatca
     1801 aggcgagtta catgatcccc catgttgtgc aaaaaagcgg ttagctcctt cggtcctccg
     1861 atcgttgtca gaagtaagtt ggccgcagtg ttatcactca tggttatggc agcactgcat
     1921 aattctctta ctgtcatgcc atccgtaaga tgcttttctg tgactggtga gtactcaacc
     1981 aagtcattct gagaatagtg tatgcggcga ccgagttgct cttgcccggc gtcaatacgg
     2041 gataataccg cgccacatag cagaacttta aaagtgctca tcattggaaa acgttcttcg
     2101 gggcgaaaac tctcaaggat cttaccgctg ttgagatcca gttcgatgta acccactcgt
     2161 gcacccaact gatcttcagc atcttttact ttcaccagcg tttctgggtg agcaaaaaca
     2221 ggaaggcaaa atgccgcaaa aaagggaata agggcgacac ggaaatgttg aatactcata
     2281 ctcttccttt ttcaatcatg attgaagcat ttatcagggt tattgtctca tgagcggata
     2341 catatttgaa tgtatttaga aaaataaaca aataggtcat gaccaaaatc ccttaacgtg
     2401 agttttcgtt ccactgagcg tcagaccccg tagaaaagat caaaggatct tcttgagatc
     2461 ctttttttct gcgcgtaatc tgctgcttgc aaacaaaaaa accaccgcta ccagcggtgg
     2521 tttgtttgcc ggatcaagag ctaccaactc tttttccgaa ggtaactggc ttcagcagag
     2581 cgcagatacc aaatactgtc cttctagtgt agccgtagtt aggccaccac ttcaagaact
     2641 ctgtagcacc gcctacatac ctcgctctgc taatcctgtt accagtggct gctgccagtg
     2701 gcgataagtc gtgtcttacc gggttggact caagacgata gttaccggat aaggcgcagc
     2761 ggtcgggctg aacggggggt tcgtgcacac agcccagctt ggagcgaacg acctacaccg
     2821 aactgagata cctacagcgt gagctatgag aaagcgccac gcttcccgaa gggagaaagg
     2881 cggacaggta tccggtaagc ggcagggtcg gaacaggaga gcgcacgagg gagcttccag
     2941 ggggaaacgc ctggtatctt tatagtcctg tcgggtttcg ccacctctga cttgagcgtc
     3001 gatttttgtg atgctcgtca ggggggcgga gcctatggaa aaacgccagc aacgcggcct
     3061 ttttacggtt cctggccttt tgctggcctt ttgctcacat gttctttcct gcgttatccc
     3121 ctgattctgt ggataaccgt attaccgcct ttgagtgagc tgataccgct cgccgcagcc
     3181 gaacgaccga gcgcagcgag tcagtgagcg aggaagcgga agagcgcctg atgcggtatt
     3241 ttctccttac gcatctgtgc ggtatttcac accgcatata tggtgcactc tcagtacaat
     3301 ctgctctgat gccgcatagt taagccagta tacactccgc tatcgctacg tgactgggtc
     3361 atggctgcgc cccgacaccc gccaacaccc gctgacgcgc cctgacgggc ttgtctgctc
     3421 ccggcatccg cttacagaca agctgtgacc gtctccggga gctgcatgtg tcagaggttt
     3481 tcaccgtcat caccgaaacg cgcgaggcag ctgcggtaaa gctcatcagc gtggtcgtga
     3541 agcgattcac agatgtctgc ctgttcatcc gcgtccagct cgttgagttt ctccagaagc
     3601 gttaatgtct ggcttctgat aaagcgggcc atgttaaggg cggttttttc ctgtttggtc
     3661 actgatgcct ccgtgtaagg gggatttctg ttcatggggg taatgatacc gatgaaacga
     3721 gagaggatgc tcacgatacg ggttactgat gatgaacatg cccggttact ggaacgttgt
     3781 gagggtaaac aactggcggt atggatgcgg cgggaccaga gaaaaatcac tcagggtcaa
     3841 tgccagcgct tcgttaatac agatgtaggt gttccacagg gtagccagca gcatcctgcg
     3901 atgcagatcc ggaacataat ggtgcagggc gctgacttcc gcgtttccag actttacgaa
     3961 acacggaaac cgaagaccat tcatgttgtt gctcaggtcg cagacgtttt gcagcagcag
     4021 tcgcttcacg ttcgctcgcg tatcggtgat tcattctgct aaccagtaag gcaaccccgc
     4081 cagcctagcc gggtcctcaa cgacaggagc acgatcatgc tagtcatgcc ccgcgcccac
     4141 cggaaggagc tgactgggtt gaaggctctc aagggcatcg gtcgagatcc cggtgcctaa
     4201 tgagtgagct aacttacatt aattgcgttg cgctcactgc ccgctttcca gtcgggaaac
     4261 ctgtcgtgcc agctgcatta atgaatcggc caacgcgcgg ggagaggcgg tttgcgtatt
     4321 gggcgccagg gtggtttttc ttttcaccag tgagacgggc aacagctgat tgcccttcac
     4381 cgcctggccc tgagagagtt gcagcaagcg gtccacgctg gtttgcccca gcaggcgaaa
     4441 atcctgtttg atggtggtta acggcgggat ataacatgag ctgtcttcgg tatcgtcgta
     4501 tcccactacc gagatgtccg caccaacgcg cagcccggac tcggtaatgg cgcgcattgc
     4561 gcccagcgcc atctgatcgt tggcaaccag catcgcagtg ggaacgatgc cctcattcag
     4621 catttgcatg gtttgttgaa aaccggacat ggcactccag tcgccttccc gttccgctat
     4681 cggctgaatt tgattgcgag tgagatattt atgccagcca gccagacgca gacgcgccga
     4741 gacagaactt aatgggcccg ctaacagcgc gatttgctgg tgacccaatg cgaccagatg
     4801 ctccacgccc agtcgcgtac cgtcttcatg ggagaaaata atactgttga tgggtgtctg
     4861 gtcagagaca tcaagaaata acgccggaac attagtgcag gcagcttcca cagcaatggc
     4921 atcctggtca tccagcggat agttaatgat cagcccactg acgcgttgcg cgagaagatt
     4981 gtgcaccgcc gctttacagg cttcgacgcc gcttcgttct accatcgaca ccaccacgct
     5041 ggcacccagt tgatcggcgc gagatttaat cgccgcgaca atttgcgacg gcgcgtgcag
     5101 ggccagactg gaggtggcaa cgccaatcag caacgactgt ttgcccgcca gttgttgtgc
     5161 cacgcggttg ggaatgtaat tcagctccgc catcgccgct tccacttttt cccgcgtttt
     5221 cgcagaaacg tggctggcct ggttcaccac gcgggaaacg gtctgataag agacaccggc
     5281 atactctgcg acatcgtata acgttactgg tttcacattc accaccctga attgactctc
     5341 ttccgggcgc tatcatgcca taccgcgaaa ggttttgcgc cattcgatgg tgtccgggat
     5401 ctcgacgctc tccctt
//
