# Supplementary material for: Genetically encoded RNA strand exchange circuits for programmable protein expression and computation in cells
Source: bioRxiv preprint, doi:10.1101/2025.09.24.678369, version 1 (2025-09-24)
Supplement: Plasmid GenBank files [file 678369_file04.zip › Supplementary File 2/pET - G_12 Io.gb]

LOCUS       pET_-_G_12_+_Io         5416 bp ds-DNA     circular     22-SEP-2025
DEFINITION  .
KEYWORDS    "accession:addgene_vdb_2659"
COMMENT     Imported from database: AddGene Entry: pETDuet-1 URL:
            https://www.addgene.org/browse/sequence/2659/giraffe-analyze_vdb/
            GENERAL Analyze: Sequence Bacterial Resistance: Ampicillin Catalog
            Number: 71146 Cloning Method: Unknown Constitutive: Unspecified
            Notes: pETDuet-1 is designed for the coexpression of two target
            genes. pETDuet-1 carries the pBR322-derived ColE1 replicon, lacI
            gene and ampicillin resistance gene. Plasmid Type: Bacterial
            Expression, coexpression Promotor: T7 Size: 5420 Source/Vendor: EMD
            Biosciences Stable: Unspecified Viral/Non-Viral: Nonviral
FEATURES             Location/Qualifiers
     gene            complement(1..252)
                     /label="tet (887 - 636)"
                     /ApEinfo_revcolor="#d59687"
                     /ApEinfo_fwdcolor="#d59687"
     primer          184..203
                     /label="pBRrevBam_primer"
                     /ApEinfo_revcolor="#84b0dc"
                     /ApEinfo_fwdcolor="#84b0dc"
     primer          205..222
                     /label="pET_seq_fwd"
                     /note="sequence: gccagcaaccgcacctgt"
                     /ApEinfo_revcolor="#b1ff67"
                     /ApEinfo_fwdcolor="#b1ff67"
     primer          complement(254..304)
                     /label="pET_BB_rev_ga4"
                     /note="sequence: GACAGTTAGCCCAGAGCAGCGTTAGACTTCatcgatctcgatcctctacgc"
                     /ApEinfo_revcolor="#b4abac"
                     /ApEinfo_fwdcolor="#b4abac"
     misc_feature    275..314
                     /label="U1"
                     /ApEinfo_revcolor="#ff9ccd"
                     /ApEinfo_fwdcolor="#ff9ccd"
                     /note="GA homology domain"
     misc_feature    318..334
                     /label="T7 promoter"
                     /ApEinfo_revcolor="#9eafd2"
                     /ApEinfo_fwdcolor="#9eafd2"
     misc_feature    335..350
                     /label="5hp"
                     /ApEinfo_revcolor="#9eafd2"
                     /ApEinfo_fwdcolor="#9eafd2"
     primer          complement(339..365)
                     /label="hp5Ad20_1_rev"
                     /note="sequence: TGTATTAAGTATTTTGGGAGACGAATC"
                     /ApEinfo_revcolor="#d6b295"
                     /ApEinfo_fwdcolor="#d6b295"
     misc_feature    351..371
                     /label="d21"
                     /ApEinfo_revcolor="#c6c9d1"
                     /ApEinfo_fwdcolor="#c6c9d1"
     primer          366..397
                     /label="d6_2_4u1d_fwd"
                     /note="sequence: ATATACTCACTTCACAACATCAACTACTAAAC"
                     /ApEinfo_revcolor="#ffef86"
                     /ApEinfo_fwdcolor="#ffef86"
     primer          366..397
                     /label="d6_3_4u1d_fwd"
                     /note="sequence: TTATTATCACTTCACAACATCAACTACTAAAC"
                     /ApEinfo_revcolor="#84b0dc"
                     /ApEinfo_fwdcolor="#84b0dc"
     misc_feature    372..381
                     /label=1
                     /ApEinfo_revcolor="#f58a5e"
                     /ApEinfo_fwdcolor="#f58a5e"
     misc_feature    382..387
                     /label="u"
                     /ApEinfo_revcolor="#b4abac"
                     /ApEinfo_fwdcolor="#b4abac"
     misc_feature    388..397
                     /label=4
                     /ApEinfo_revcolor="#c7b0e3"
                     /ApEinfo_fwdcolor="#c7b0e3"
     misc_feature    545..588
                     /label="Thyb6"
                     /ApEinfo_revcolor="#c7b0e3"
                     /ApEinfo_fwdcolor="#c7b0e3"
     misc_feature    589..644
                     /label="riboJn"
                     /ApEinfo_revcolor="#b4abac"
                     /ApEinfo_fwdcolor="#b4abac"
     misc_feature    645..684
                     /label="Ux"
                     /ApEinfo_revcolor="#ffef86"
                     /ApEinfo_fwdcolor="#ffef86"
                     /note="GA homology domain"
     misc_feature    718..734
                     /label="T7 promoter"
                     /ApEinfo_revcolor="#75c6a9"
                     /ApEinfo_fwdcolor="#75c6a9"
     misc_feature    768..812
                     /label="T7 terminator"
                     /ApEinfo_revcolor="#85dae9"
                     /ApEinfo_fwdcolor="#85dae9"
     primer          813..840
                     /label="pET_BB_ds_fwd"
                     /note="sequence: ctgaaaggaggaactatatccggattgg"
                     /ApEinfo_revcolor="#b1ff67"
                     /ApEinfo_fwdcolor="#b1ff67"
     primer          complement(842..861)
                     /label="pET_seq_rev"
                     /note="sequence: ctacagggcgcgtcccattc"
                     /ApEinfo_revcolor="#ff9ccd"
                     /ApEinfo_fwdcolor="#ff9ccd"
     gene            complement(1419..2279)
                     /label="Ampicillin"
                     /ApEinfo_revcolor="#f58a5e"
                     /ApEinfo_fwdcolor="#f58a5e"
     primer          complement(1422..1450)
                     /label="pET_ampR_rev"
                     /note="sequence: agataggtgcctcactgattaagcattgg"
                     /ApEinfo_revcolor="#d6b295"
                     /ApEinfo_fwdcolor="#d6b295"
     promoter        complement(2322..2350)
                     /label="AmpR_promoter"
                     /ApEinfo_revcolor="#84b0dc"
                     /ApEinfo_fwdcolor="#84b0dc"
     origin          2437..3056
                     /label="pBR322_origin"
                     /ApEinfo_revcolor="#75c6a9"
                     /ApEinfo_fwdcolor="#75c6a9"
     primer          3455..3477
                     /label="pGEX_3_primer"
                     /ApEinfo_revcolor="#ff9ccd"
                     /ApEinfo_fwdcolor="#ff9ccd"
     feature         complement(3471..3662)
                     /label="ROP"
                     /ApEinfo_revcolor="#c7b0e3"
                     /ApEinfo_fwdcolor="#c7b0e3"
     regulatory      complement(4234..5325)
                     /label="lacI"
                     /ApEinfo_revcolor="#c6c9d1"
                     /ApEinfo_fwdcolor="#c6c9d1"
ORIGIN
        1 atgcgactcc tgcattagga agcagcccag tagtaggttg aggccgttga gcaccgccgc
       61 cgcaaggaat ggtgcatgca aggagatggc gcccaacagt cccccggcca cggggcctgc
      121 caccataccc acgccgaaac aagcgctcat gagcccgaag tggcgagccc gatcttcccc
      181 atcggtgatg tcggcgatat aggcgccagc aaccgcacct gtggcgccgg tgatgccggc
      241 cacgatgcgt ccggcgtaga ggatcgagat cgatCATTAC TCGCATCCAT TCTCAGGCTG
      301 TCTCGTCTCG TCTCTTCTAA TACGACTCAC TATAGGGAGA TTCGTCTCCC AAAATACTTA
      361 ATACAAAATA ATCACTTCAC AACATCAACT ACTAAACTCG TCGACTTATC TCGAGTGAGA
      421 TATTGTTGAC GTACGGCCGG CATGGTCCCA GCCTCCTCGC TGGCGCCGGC TGGGCAACAT
      481 TCCGAGGGGA CCGTCCCCTC GGTAATGGCG AATGGGACAA TCAGGATTGT TTAGTGGTTG
      541 ATGTatatcA GATAACAGAT ACttcgGtat ctgttatctg ttTTTTTTAG CTGTCACCGG
      601 ATGTGCTTTC CGGTCTGATG AGTCCGTGAG GACGAAACAG CCTCCCAGGA TACATAGATT
      661 ACCACAACTC CGAGCCCTTC CACCgaagtc taacgctgct ctgggctaac tgtcTTCTAA
      721 TACGACTCAC TATAGGGAGA TTCGTCTCCC AATCAATAAC ACACATACTA TAACCCCTTG
      781 GGGCCTCTAA ACGGGTCTTG AGGGGTTTTT TGctgaaagg aggaactata tccggattgg
      841 cgaatgggnn nnnnnnnnnn nnnnnnnnnn nnnnnnnnnn nnnnnnnnnn nnnnnnnnnn
      901 nnnnnnnnnn nnnnnnnnnn nnnnnnnnnn nnnnnnnnnn nnnnnnnnnn nnnnnnnnnn
      961 nnnnnnnnnn nncnnnnnnn nnnnnnnnnn nnnnnnnnnn nnnnnnnnnn nnnnnnnnnn
     1021 nnnnnnnnnn nnnnnnnnnn nnnnnnnnnn nnnnnnnnnn nnnnannnnn nnnnnnnnnn
     1081 nnnnnnnnnn nnnnnnnnnn nnnnnnnnnn nnnncctttg acgttggagt ccacgttctt
     1141 taatagtgga ctcttgttcc aaactggaac aacactcaac cctatctcgg tctattcttt
     1201 tgatttataa gggattttgc cgatttcggc ctattggtta aaaaatgagc tgatttaaca
     1261 aaaatttaac gcgaatttta acaaaatatt aacgtttaca atttctggcg gcacgatggc
     1321 atgagattat caaaaaggat cttcacctag atccttttaa attaaaaatg aagttttaaa
     1381 tcaatctaaa gtatatatga gtaaacttgg tctgacagtt accaatgctt aatcagtgag
     1441 gcacctatct cagcgatctg tctatttcgt tcatccatag ttgcctgact ccccgtcgtg
     1501 tagataacta cgatacggga gggcttacca tctggcccca gtgctgcaat gataccgcga
     1561 gacccacgct caccggctcc agatttatca gcaataaacc agccagccgg aagggccgag
     1621 cgcagaagtg gtcctgcaac tttatccgcc tccatccagt ctattaattg ttgccgggaa
     1681 gctagagtaa gtagttcgcc agttaatagt ttgcgcaacg ttgttgccat tgctacaggc
     1741 atcgtggtgt cacgctcgtc gtttggtatg gcttcattca gctccggttc ccaacgatca
     1801 aggcgagtta catgatcccc catgttgtgc aaaaaagcgg ttagctcctt cggtcctccg
     1861 atcgttgtca gaagtaagtt ggccgcagtg ttatcactca tggttatggc agcactgcat
     1921 aattctctta ctgtcatgcc atccgtaaga tgcttttctg tgactggtga gtactcaacc
     1981 aagtcattct gagaatagtg tatgcggcga ccgagttgct cttgcccggc gtcaatacgg
     2041 gataataccg cgccacatag cagaacttta aaagtgctca tcattggaaa acgttcttcg
     2101 gggcgaaaac tctcaaggat cttaccgctg ttgagatcca gttcgatgta acccactcgt
     2161 gcacccaact gatcttcagc atcttttact ttcaccagcg tttctgggtg agcaaaaaca
     2221 ggaaggcaaa atgccgcaaa aaagggaata agggcgacac ggaaatgttg aatactcata
     2281 ctcttccttt ttcaatcatg attgaagcat ttatcagggt tattgtctca tgagcggata
     2341 catatttgaa tgtatttaga aaaataaaca aataggtcat gaccaaaatc ccttaacgtg
     2401 agttttcgtt ccactgagcg tcagaccccg tagaaaagat caaaggatct tcttgagatc
     2461 ctttttttct gcgcgtaatc tgctgcttgc aaacaaaaaa accaccgcta ccagcggtgg
     2521 tttgtttgcc ggatcaagag ctaccaactc tttttccgaa ggtaactggc ttcagcagag
     2581 cgcagatacc aaatactgtc cttctagtgt agccgtagtt aggccaccac ttcaagaact
     2641 ctgtagcacc gcctacatac ctcgctctgc taatcctgtt accagtggct gctgccagtg
     2701 gcgataagtc gtgtcttacc gggttggact caagacgata gttaccggat aaggcgcagc
     2761 ggtcgggctg aacggggggt tcgtgcacac agcccagctt ggagcgaacg acctacaccg
     2821 aactgagata cctacagcgt gagctatgag aaagcgccac gcttcccgaa gggagaaagg
     2881 cggacaggta tccggtaagc ggcagggtcg gaacaggaga gcgcacgagg gagcttccag
     2941 ggggaaacgc ctggtatctt tatagtcctg tcgggtttcg ccacctctga cttgagcgtc
     3001 gatttttgtg atgctcgtca ggggggcgga gcctatggaa aaacgccagc aacgcggcct
     3061 ttttacggtt cctggccttt tgctggcctt ttgctcacat gttctttcct gcgttatccc
     3121 ctgattctgt ggataaccgt attaccgcct ttgagtgagc tgataccgct cgccgcagcc
     3181 gaacgaccga gcgcagcgag tcagtgagcg aggaagcgga agagcgcctg atgcggtatt
     3241 ttctccttac gcatctgtgc ggtatttcac accgcatata tggtgcactc tcagtacaat
     3301 ctgctctgat gccgcatagt taagccagta tacactccgc tatcgctacg tgactgggtc
     3361 atggctgcgc cccgacaccc gccaacaccc gctgacgcgc cctgacgggc ttgtctgctc
     3421 ccggcatccg cttacagaca agctgtgacc gtctccggga gctgcatgtg tcagaggttt
     3481 tcaccgtcat caccgaaacg cgcgaggcag ctgcggtaaa gctcatcagc gtggtcgtga
     3541 agcgattcac agatgtctgc ctgttcatcc gcgtccagct cgttgagttt ctccagaagc
     3601 gttaatgtct ggcttctgat aaagcgggcc atgttaaggg cggttttttc ctgtttggtc
     3661 actgatgcct ccgtgtaagg gggatttctg ttcatggggg taatgatacc gatgaaacga
     3721 gagaggatgc tcacgatacg ggttactgat gatgaacatg cccggttact ggaacgttgt
     3781 gagggtaaac aactggcggt atggatgcgg cgggaccaga gaaaaatcac tcagggtcaa
     3841 tgccagcgct tcgttaatac agatgtaggt gttccacagg gtagccagca gcatcctgcg
     3901 atgcagatcc ggaacataat ggtgcagggc gctgacttcc gcgtttccag actttacgaa
     3961 acacggaaac cgaagaccat tcatgttgtt gctcaggtcg cagacgtttt gcagcagcag
     4021 tcgcttcacg ttcgctcgcg tatcggtgat tcattctgct aaccagtaag gcaaccccgc
     4081 cagcctagcc gggtcctcaa cgacaggagc acgatcatgc tagtcatgcc ccgcgcccac
     4141 cggaaggagc tgactgggtt gaaggctctc aagggcatcg gtcgagatcc cggtgcctaa
     4201 tgagtgagct aacttacatt aattgcgttg cgctcactgc ccgctttcca gtcgggaaac
     4261 ctgtcgtgcc agctgcatta atgaatcggc caacgcgcgg ggagaggcgg tttgcgtatt
     4321 gggcgccagg gtggtttttc ttttcaccag tgagacgggc aacagctgat tgcccttcac
     4381 cgcctggccc tgagagagtt gcagcaagcg gtccacgctg gtttgcccca gcaggcgaaa
     4441 atcctgtttg atggtggtta acggcgggat ataacatgag ctgtcttcgg tatcgtcgta
     4501 tcccactacc gagatgtccg caccaacgcg cagcccggac tcggtaatgg cgcgcattgc
     4561 gcccagcgcc atctgatcgt tggcaaccag catcgcagtg ggaacgatgc cctcattcag
     4621 catttgcatg gtttgttgaa aaccggacat ggcactccag tcgccttccc gttccgctat
     4681 cggctgaatt tgattgcgag tgagatattt atgccagcca gccagacgca gacgcgccga
     4741 gacagaactt aatgggcccg ctaacagcgc gatttgctgg tgacccaatg cgaccagatg
     4801 ctccacgccc agtcgcgtac cgtcttcatg ggagaaaata atactgttga tgggtgtctg
     4861 gtcagagaca tcaagaaata acgccggaac attagtgcag gcagcttcca cagcaatggc
     4921 atcctggtca tccagcggat agttaatgat cagcccactg acgcgttgcg cgagaagatt
     4981 gtgcaccgcc gctttacagg cttcgacgcc gcttcgttct accatcgaca ccaccacgct
     5041 ggcacccagt tgatcggcgc gagatttaat cgccgcgaca atttgcgacg gcgcgtgcag
     5101 ggccagactg gaggtggcaa cgccaatcag caacgactgt ttgcccgcca gttgttgtgc
     5161 cacgcggttg ggaatgtaat tcagctccgc catcgccgct tccacttttt cccgcgtttt
     5221 cgcagaaacg tggctggcct ggttcaccac gcgggaaacg gtctgataag agacaccggc
     5281 atactctgcg acatcgtata acgttactgg tttcacattc accaccctga attgactctc
     5341 ttccgggcgc tatcatgcca taccgcgaaa ggttttgcgc cattcgatgg tgtccgggat
     5401 ctcgacgctc tccctt
//
