# Supplementary material for: Genetically encoded RNA strand exchange circuits for programmable protein expression and computation in cells
Source: bioRxiv preprint, doi:10.1101/2025.09.24.678369, version 1 (2025-09-24)
Supplement: Plasmid GenBank files [file 678369_file04.zip › Supplementary File 2/pET - G_13 IN_13.gb]

LOCUS       pET_-_G_13_+_IN_13      5382 bp ds-DNA     circular     22-SEP-2025
DEFINITION  .
KEYWORDS    "accession:addgene_vdb_2659"
COMMENT     Imported from database: AddGene Entry: pETDuet-1 URL:
            https://www.addgene.org/browse/sequence/2659/giraffe-analyze_vdb/
            GENERAL Analyze: Sequence Bacterial Resistance: Ampicillin Catalog
            Number: 71146 Cloning Method: Unknown Constitutive: Unspecified
            Notes: pETDuet-1 is designed for the coexpression of two target
            genes. pETDuet-1 carries the pBR322-derived ColE1 replicon, lacI
            gene and ampicillin resistance gene. Plasmid Type: Bacterial
            Expression, coexpression Promotor: T7 Size: 5420 Source/Vendor: EMD
            Biosciences Stable: Unspecified Viral/Non-Viral: Nonviral
FEATURES             Location/Qualifiers
     gene            complement(1..252)
                     /label="tet (887 - 636)"
                     /ApEinfo_revcolor="#d59687"
                     /ApEinfo_fwdcolor="#d59687"
     primer          184..203
                     /label="pBRrevBam_primer"
                     /ApEinfo_revcolor="#84b0dc"
                     /ApEinfo_fwdcolor="#84b0dc"
     primer          205..222
                     /label="pET_seq_fwd"
                     /note="sequence: gccagcaaccgcacctgt"
                     /ApEinfo_revcolor="#b1ff67"
                     /ApEinfo_fwdcolor="#b1ff67"
     primer          complement(254..304)
                     /label="pET_BB_rev_ga4"
                     /note="sequence: GACAGTTAGCCCAGAGCAGCGTTAGACTTCatcgatctcgatcctctacgc"
                     /ApEinfo_revcolor="#b4abac"
                     /ApEinfo_fwdcolor="#b4abac"
     misc_feature    275..314
                     /label="U1"
                     /ApEinfo_revcolor="#ff9ccd"
                     /ApEinfo_fwdcolor="#ff9ccd"
                     /note="GA homology domain"
     misc_feature    318..334
                     /label="T7 promoter"
                     /ApEinfo_revcolor="#9eafd2"
                     /ApEinfo_fwdcolor="#9eafd2"
     misc_feature    335..350
                     /label="5hp"
                     /ApEinfo_revcolor="#9eafd2"
                     /ApEinfo_fwdcolor="#9eafd2"
     primer          complement(339..365)
                     /label="hp5Ad20_1_rev"
                     /note="sequence: TGTATTAAGTATTTTGGGAGACGAATC"
                     /ApEinfo_revcolor="#d6b295"
                     /ApEinfo_fwdcolor="#d6b295"
     misc_feature    351..371
                     /label="d21"
                     /ApEinfo_revcolor="#c6c9d1"
                     /ApEinfo_fwdcolor="#c6c9d1"
     primer          366..397
                     /label="d6_3_5u1d_fwd"
                     /note="sequence: TTATTATCACTTCACAACATCAACTATACTAC"
                     /ApEinfo_revcolor="#d6b295"
                     /ApEinfo_fwdcolor="#d6b295"
     primer          366..397
                     /label="d6_2_5u1d_fwd"
                     /note="sequence: ATATACTCACTTCACAACATCAACTATACTAC"
                     /ApEinfo_revcolor="#b1ff67"
                     /ApEinfo_fwdcolor="#b1ff67"
     misc_feature    372..381
                     /label=1
                     /ApEinfo_revcolor="#f58a5e"
                     /ApEinfo_fwdcolor="#f58a5e"
     misc_feature    382..387
                     /label="u"
                     /ApEinfo_revcolor="#b4abac"
                     /ApEinfo_fwdcolor="#b4abac"
     misc_feature    388..397
                     /label=5
                     /ApEinfo_revcolor="#85dae9"
                     /ApEinfo_fwdcolor="#85dae9"
     misc_feature    511..554
                     /label="Thyb6"
                     /ApEinfo_revcolor="#c7b0e3"
                     /ApEinfo_fwdcolor="#c7b0e3"
     misc_feature    555..610
                     /label="riboJn"
                     /ApEinfo_revcolor="#b4abac"
                     /ApEinfo_fwdcolor="#b4abac"
     misc_feature    611..650
                     /label="Ux"
                     /ApEinfo_revcolor="#ffef86"
                     /ApEinfo_fwdcolor="#ffef86"
                     /note="GA homology domain"
     misc_feature    684..700
                     /label="T7 promoter"
                     /ApEinfo_revcolor="#75c6a9"
                     /ApEinfo_fwdcolor="#75c6a9"
     misc_feature    734..778
                     /label="T7 terminator"
                     /ApEinfo_revcolor="#85dae9"
                     /ApEinfo_fwdcolor="#85dae9"
     primer          779..806
                     /label="pET_BB_ds_fwd"
                     /note="sequence: ctgaaaggaggaactatatccggattgg"
                     /ApEinfo_revcolor="#b1ff67"
                     /ApEinfo_fwdcolor="#b1ff67"
     primer          complement(808..827)
                     /label="pET_seq_rev"
                     /note="sequence: ctacagggcgcgtcccattc"
                     /ApEinfo_revcolor="#ff9ccd"
                     /ApEinfo_fwdcolor="#ff9ccd"
     gene            complement(1385..2245)
                     /label="Ampicillin"
                     /ApEinfo_revcolor="#f58a5e"
                     /ApEinfo_fwdcolor="#f58a5e"
     primer          complement(1388..1416)
                     /label="pET_ampR_rev"
                     /note="sequence: agataggtgcctcactgattaagcattgg"
                     /ApEinfo_revcolor="#d6b295"
                     /ApEinfo_fwdcolor="#d6b295"
     promoter        complement(2288..2316)
                     /label="AmpR_promoter"
                     /ApEinfo_revcolor="#84b0dc"
                     /ApEinfo_fwdcolor="#84b0dc"
     origin          2403..3022
                     /label="pBR322_origin"
                     /ApEinfo_revcolor="#75c6a9"
                     /ApEinfo_fwdcolor="#75c6a9"
     primer          3421..3443
                     /label="pGEX_3_primer"
                     /ApEinfo_revcolor="#ff9ccd"
                     /ApEinfo_fwdcolor="#ff9ccd"
     feature         complement(3437..3628)
                     /label="ROP"
                     /ApEinfo_revcolor="#c7b0e3"
                     /ApEinfo_fwdcolor="#c7b0e3"
     regulatory      complement(4200..5291)
                     /label="lacI"
                     /ApEinfo_revcolor="#c6c9d1"
                     /ApEinfo_fwdcolor="#c6c9d1"
ORIGIN
        1 atgcgactcc tgcattagga agcagcccag tagtaggttg aggccgttga gcaccgccgc
       61 cgcaaggaat ggtgcatgca aggagatggc gcccaacagt cccccggcca cggggcctgc
      121 caccataccc acgccgaaac aagcgctcat gagcccgaag tggcgagccc gatcttcccc
      181 atcggtgatg tcggcgatat aggcgccagc aaccgcacct gtggcgccgg tgatgccggc
      241 cacgatgcgt ccggcgtaga ggatcgagat cgatCATTAC TCGCATCCAT TCTCAGGCTG
      301 TCTCGTCTCG TCTCTTCTAA TACGACTCAC TATAGGGAGA TTCGTCTCCC AAAATACTTA
      361 ATACAAAATA ATCACTTCAC AACATCAACT ATACTACTTC GGCCGGCATG GTCCCAGCCT
      421 CCTCGCTGGC GCCGGCTGGG CAACATTCCG AGGGGACCGT CCCCTCGGTA ATGGCGAATG
      481 GGACAATCAG GATTGTAGTA TGGTTGATGT atatcAGATA ACAGATACtt cgGtatctgt
      541 tatctgttTT TTTTAGCTGT CACCGGATGT GCTTTCCGGT CTGATGAGTC CGTGAGGACG
      601 AAACAGCCTC CCAGGATACA TAGATTACCA CAACTCCGAG CCCTTCCACC gaagtctaac
      661 gctgctctgg gctaactgtc TTCTAATACG ACTCACTATA GGGAGATTCG TCTCCCTACC
      721 ATACTACAAT CCTCTATAAC CCCTTGGGGC CTCTAAACGG GTCTTGAGGG GTTTTTTGct
      781 gaaaggagga actatatccg gattggcgaa tgggnnnnnn nnnnnnnnnn nnnnnnnnnn
      841 nnnnnnnnnn nnnnnnnnnn nnnnnnnnnn nnnnnnnnnn nnnnnnnnnn nnnnnnnnnn
      901 nnnnnnnnnn nnnnnnnnnn nnnnnnnnnn nnnnnnnncn nnnnnnnnnn nnnnnnnnnn
      961 nnnnnnnnnn nnnnnnnnnn nnnnnnnnnn nnnnnnnnnn nnnnnnnnnn nnnnnnnnnn
     1021 nnnnnnnnnn annnnnnnnn nnnnnnnnnn nnnnnnnnnn nnnnnnnnnn nnnnnnnnnn
     1081 cctttgacgt tggagtccac gttctttaat agtggactct tgttccaaac tggaacaaca
     1141 ctcaacccta tctcggtcta ttcttttgat ttataaggga ttttgccgat ttcggcctat
     1201 tggttaaaaa atgagctgat ttaacaaaaa tttaacgcga attttaacaa aatattaacg
     1261 tttacaattt ctggcggcac gatggcatga gattatcaaa aaggatcttc acctagatcc
     1321 ttttaaatta aaaatgaagt tttaaatcaa tctaaagtat atatgagtaa acttggtctg
     1381 acagttacca atgcttaatc agtgaggcac ctatctcagc gatctgtcta tttcgttcat
     1441 ccatagttgc ctgactcccc gtcgtgtaga taactacgat acgggagggc ttaccatctg
     1501 gccccagtgc tgcaatgata ccgcgagacc cacgctcacc ggctccagat ttatcagcaa
     1561 taaaccagcc agccggaagg gccgagcgca gaagtggtcc tgcaacttta tccgcctcca
     1621 tccagtctat taattgttgc cgggaagcta gagtaagtag ttcgccagtt aatagtttgc
     1681 gcaacgttgt tgccattgct acaggcatcg tggtgtcacg ctcgtcgttt ggtatggctt
     1741 cattcagctc cggttcccaa cgatcaaggc gagttacatg atcccccatg ttgtgcaaaa
     1801 aagcggttag ctccttcggt cctccgatcg ttgtcagaag taagttggcc gcagtgttat
     1861 cactcatggt tatggcagca ctgcataatt ctcttactgt catgccatcc gtaagatgct
     1921 tttctgtgac tggtgagtac tcaaccaagt cattctgaga atagtgtatg cggcgaccga
     1981 gttgctcttg cccggcgtca atacgggata ataccgcgcc acatagcaga actttaaaag
     2041 tgctcatcat tggaaaacgt tcttcggggc gaaaactctc aaggatctta ccgctgttga
     2101 gatccagttc gatgtaaccc actcgtgcac ccaactgatc ttcagcatct tttactttca
     2161 ccagcgtttc tgggtgagca aaaacaggaa ggcaaaatgc cgcaaaaaag ggaataaggg
     2221 cgacacggaa atgttgaata ctcatactct tcctttttca atcatgattg aagcatttat
     2281 cagggttatt gtctcatgag cggatacata tttgaatgta tttagaaaaa taaacaaata
     2341 ggtcatgacc aaaatccctt aacgtgagtt ttcgttccac tgagcgtcag accccgtaga
     2401 aaagatcaaa ggatcttctt gagatccttt ttttctgcgc gtaatctgct gcttgcaaac
     2461 aaaaaaacca ccgctaccag cggtggtttg tttgccggat caagagctac caactctttt
     2521 tccgaaggta actggcttca gcagagcgca gataccaaat actgtccttc tagtgtagcc
     2581 gtagttaggc caccacttca agaactctgt agcaccgcct acatacctcg ctctgctaat
     2641 cctgttacca gtggctgctg ccagtggcga taagtcgtgt cttaccgggt tggactcaag
     2701 acgatagtta ccggataagg cgcagcggtc gggctgaacg gggggttcgt gcacacagcc
     2761 cagcttggag cgaacgacct acaccgaact gagataccta cagcgtgagc tatgagaaag
     2821 cgccacgctt cccgaaggga gaaaggcgga caggtatccg gtaagcggca gggtcggaac
     2881 aggagagcgc acgagggagc ttccaggggg aaacgcctgg tatctttata gtcctgtcgg
     2941 gtttcgccac ctctgacttg agcgtcgatt tttgtgatgc tcgtcagggg ggcggagcct
     3001 atggaaaaac gccagcaacg cggccttttt acggttcctg gccttttgct ggccttttgc
     3061 tcacatgttc tttcctgcgt tatcccctga ttctgtggat aaccgtatta ccgcctttga
     3121 gtgagctgat accgctcgcc gcagccgaac gaccgagcgc agcgagtcag tgagcgagga
     3181 agcggaagag cgcctgatgc ggtattttct ccttacgcat ctgtgcggta tttcacaccg
     3241 catatatggt gcactctcag tacaatctgc tctgatgccg catagttaag ccagtataca
     3301 ctccgctatc gctacgtgac tgggtcatgg ctgcgccccg acacccgcca acacccgctg
     3361 acgcgccctg acgggcttgt ctgctcccgg catccgctta cagacaagct gtgaccgtct
     3421 ccgggagctg catgtgtcag aggttttcac cgtcatcacc gaaacgcgcg aggcagctgc
     3481 ggtaaagctc atcagcgtgg tcgtgaagcg attcacagat gtctgcctgt tcatccgcgt
     3541 ccagctcgtt gagtttctcc agaagcgtta atgtctggct tctgataaag cgggccatgt
     3601 taagggcggt tttttcctgt ttggtcactg atgcctccgt gtaaggggga tttctgttca
     3661 tgggggtaat gataccgatg aaacgagaga ggatgctcac gatacgggtt actgatgatg
     3721 aacatgcccg gttactggaa cgttgtgagg gtaaacaact ggcggtatgg atgcggcggg
     3781 accagagaaa aatcactcag ggtcaatgcc agcgcttcgt taatacagat gtaggtgttc
     3841 cacagggtag ccagcagcat cctgcgatgc agatccggaa cataatggtg cagggcgctg
     3901 acttccgcgt ttccagactt tacgaaacac ggaaaccgaa gaccattcat gttgttgctc
     3961 aggtcgcaga cgttttgcag cagcagtcgc ttcacgttcg ctcgcgtatc ggtgattcat
     4021 tctgctaacc agtaaggcaa ccccgccagc ctagccgggt cctcaacgac aggagcacga
     4081 tcatgctagt catgccccgc gcccaccgga aggagctgac tgggttgaag gctctcaagg
     4141 gcatcggtcg agatcccggt gcctaatgag tgagctaact tacattaatt gcgttgcgct
     4201 cactgcccgc tttccagtcg ggaaacctgt cgtgccagct gcattaatga atcggccaac
     4261 gcgcggggag aggcggtttg cgtattgggc gccagggtgg tttttctttt caccagtgag
     4321 acgggcaaca gctgattgcc cttcaccgcc tggccctgag agagttgcag caagcggtcc
     4381 acgctggttt gccccagcag gcgaaaatcc tgtttgatgg tggttaacgg cgggatataa
     4441 catgagctgt cttcggtatc gtcgtatccc actaccgaga tgtccgcacc aacgcgcagc
     4501 ccggactcgg taatggcgcg cattgcgccc agcgccatct gatcgttggc aaccagcatc
     4561 gcagtgggaa cgatgccctc attcagcatt tgcatggttt gttgaaaacc ggacatggca
     4621 ctccagtcgc cttcccgttc cgctatcggc tgaatttgat tgcgagtgag atatttatgc
     4681 cagccagcca gacgcagacg cgccgagaca gaacttaatg ggcccgctaa cagcgcgatt
     4741 tgctggtgac ccaatgcgac cagatgctcc acgcccagtc gcgtaccgtc ttcatgggag
     4801 aaaataatac tgttgatggg tgtctggtca gagacatcaa gaaataacgc cggaacatta
     4861 gtgcaggcag cttccacagc aatggcatcc tggtcatcca gcggatagtt aatgatcagc
     4921 ccactgacgc gttgcgcgag aagattgtgc accgccgctt tacaggcttc gacgccgctt
     4981 cgttctacca tcgacaccac cacgctggca cccagttgat cggcgcgaga tttaatcgcc
     5041 gcgacaattt gcgacggcgc gtgcagggcc agactggagg tggcaacgcc aatcagcaac
     5101 gactgtttgc ccgccagttg ttgtgccacg cggttgggaa tgtaattcag ctccgccatc
     5161 gccgcttcca ctttttcccg cgttttcgca gaaacgtggc tggcctggtt caccacgcgg
     5221 gaaacggtct gataagagac accggcatac tctgcgacat cgtataacgt tactggtttc
     5281 acattcacca ccctgaattg actctcttcc gggcgctatc atgccatacc gcgaaaggtt
     5341 ttgcgccatt cgatggtgtc cgggatctcg acgctctccc tt
//
