# Supplementary material for: Genetically encoded RNA strand exchange circuits for programmable protein expression and computation in cells
Source: bioRxiv preprint, doi:10.1101/2025.09.24.678369, version 1 (2025-09-24)
Supplement: Plasmid GenBank files [file 678369_file04.zip › Supplementary File 2/pET - G_14 IN_13.gb]

LOCUS       pET_-_G_14_+_IN_13      5416 bp ds-DNA     circular     22-SEP-2025
DEFINITION  .
KEYWORDS    "accession:addgene_vdb_2659"
COMMENT     Imported from database: AddGene Entry: pETDuet-1 URL:
            https://www.addgene.org/browse/sequence/2659/giraffe-analyze_vdb/
            GENERAL Analyze: Sequence Bacterial Resistance: Ampicillin Catalog
            Number: 71146 Cloning Method: Unknown Constitutive: Unspecified
            Notes: pETDuet-1 is designed for the coexpression of two target
            genes. pETDuet-1 carries the pBR322-derived ColE1 replicon, lacI
            gene and ampicillin resistance gene. Plasmid Type: Bacterial
            Expression, coexpression Promotor: T7 Size: 5420 Source/Vendor: EMD
            Biosciences Stable: Unspecified Viral/Non-Viral: Nonviral
FEATURES             Location/Qualifiers
     gene            complement(1..252)
                     /label="tet (887 - 636)"
                     /ApEinfo_revcolor="#d59687"
                     /ApEinfo_fwdcolor="#d59687"
     primer          184..203
                     /label="pBRrevBam_primer"
                     /ApEinfo_revcolor="#84b0dc"
                     /ApEinfo_fwdcolor="#84b0dc"
     primer          205..222
                     /label="pET_seq_fwd"
                     /note="sequence: gccagcaaccgcacctgt"
                     /ApEinfo_revcolor="#b1ff67"
                     /ApEinfo_fwdcolor="#b1ff67"
     primer          complement(254..304)
                     /label="pET_BB_rev_ga4"
                     /note="sequence: GACAGTTAGCCCAGAGCAGCGTTAGACTTCatcgatctcgatcctctacgc"
                     /ApEinfo_revcolor="#b4abac"
                     /ApEinfo_fwdcolor="#b4abac"
     misc_feature    275..314
                     /label="U1"
                     /ApEinfo_revcolor="#ff9ccd"
                     /ApEinfo_fwdcolor="#ff9ccd"
                     /note="GA homology domain"
     misc_feature    318..334
                     /label="T7 promoter"
                     /ApEinfo_revcolor="#9eafd2"
                     /ApEinfo_fwdcolor="#9eafd2"
     misc_feature    335..350
                     /label="5hp"
                     /ApEinfo_revcolor="#9eafd2"
                     /ApEinfo_fwdcolor="#9eafd2"
     misc_feature    545..588
                     /label="Thyb6"
                     /ApEinfo_revcolor="#c7b0e3"
                     /ApEinfo_fwdcolor="#c7b0e3"
     misc_feature    589..644
                     /label="riboJn"
                     /ApEinfo_revcolor="#b4abac"
                     /ApEinfo_fwdcolor="#b4abac"
     misc_feature    645..684
                     /label="Ux"
                     /ApEinfo_revcolor="#ffef86"
                     /ApEinfo_fwdcolor="#ffef86"
                     /note="GA homology domain"
     misc_feature    718..734
                     /label="T7 promoter"
                     /ApEinfo_revcolor="#d6b295"
                     /ApEinfo_fwdcolor="#d6b295"
     misc_feature    768..812
                     /label="T7 terminator"
                     /ApEinfo_revcolor="#85dae9"
                     /ApEinfo_fwdcolor="#85dae9"
     primer          813..840
                     /label="pET_BB_ds_fwd"
                     /note="sequence: ctgaaaggaggaactatatccggattgg"
                     /ApEinfo_revcolor="#b1ff67"
                     /ApEinfo_fwdcolor="#b1ff67"
     primer          complement(842..861)
                     /label="pET_seq_rev"
                     /note="sequence: ctacagggcgcgtcccattc"
                     /ApEinfo_revcolor="#ff9ccd"
                     /ApEinfo_fwdcolor="#ff9ccd"
     gene            complement(1419..2279)
                     /label="Ampicillin"
                     /ApEinfo_revcolor="#f58a5e"
                     /ApEinfo_fwdcolor="#f58a5e"
     primer          complement(1422..1450)
                     /label="pET_ampR_rev"
                     /note="sequence: agataggtgcctcactgattaagcattgg"
                     /ApEinfo_revcolor="#d6b295"
                     /ApEinfo_fwdcolor="#d6b295"
     promoter        complement(2322..2350)
                     /label="AmpR_promoter"
                     /ApEinfo_revcolor="#84b0dc"
                     /ApEinfo_fwdcolor="#84b0dc"
     origin          2437..3056
                     /label="pBR322_origin"
                     /ApEinfo_revcolor="#75c6a9"
                     /ApEinfo_fwdcolor="#75c6a9"
     primer          3455..3477
                     /label="pGEX_3_primer"
                     /ApEinfo_revcolor="#ff9ccd"
                     /ApEinfo_fwdcolor="#ff9ccd"
     feature         complement(3471..3662)
                     /label="ROP"
                     /ApEinfo_revcolor="#c7b0e3"
                     /ApEinfo_fwdcolor="#c7b0e3"
     regulatory      complement(4234..5325)
                     /label="lacI"
                     /ApEinfo_revcolor="#c6c9d1"
                     /ApEinfo_fwdcolor="#c6c9d1"
ORIGIN
        1 atgcgactcc tgcattagga agcagcccag tagtaggttg aggccgttga gcaccgccgc
       61 cgcaaggaat ggtgcatgca aggagatggc gcccaacagt cccccggcca cggggcctgc
      121 caccataccc acgccgaaac aagcgctcat gagcccgaag tggcgagccc gatcttcccc
      181 atcggtgatg tcggcgatat aggcgccagc aaccgcacct gtggcgccgg tgatgccggc
      241 cacgatgcgt ccggcgtaga ggatcgagat cgatCATTAC TCGCATCCAT TCTCAGGCTG
      301 TCTCGTCTCG TCTCTTCTAA TACGACTCAC TATAGGGAGA TTCGTCTCCC AAAATACTTA
      361 ATACAAAATA ATCACTTCAC AACATCAACT ATACTACTCG TCGACTTATC TCGAGTGAGA
      421 TATTGTTGAC GTACGGCCGG CATGGTCCCA GCCTCCTCGC TGGCGCCGGC TGGGCAACAT
      481 TCCGAGGGGA CCGTCCCCTC GGTAATGGCG AATGGGACAA TCAGGATTGT AGTATGGTTG
      541 ATGTatatcA GATAACAGAT ACttcgGtat ctgttatctg ttTTTTTTAG CTGTCACCGG
      601 ATGTGCTTTC CGGTCTGATG AGTCCGTGAG GACGAAACAG CCTCCCAGGA TACATAGATT
      661 ACCACAACTC CGAGCCCTTC CACCgaagtc taacgctgct ctgggctaac tgtcTTCTAA
      721 TACGACTCAC TATAGGGAGA TTCGTCTCCC TACCATACTA CAATCCTCTA TAACCCCTTG
      781 GGGCCTCTAA ACGGGTCTTG AGGGGTTTTT TGctgaaagg aggaactata tccggattgg
      841 cgaatgggnn nnnnnnnnnn nnnnnnnnnn nnnnnnnnnn nnnnnnnnnn nnnnnnnnnn
      901 nnnnnnnnnn nnnnnnnnnn nnnnnnnnnn nnnnnnnnnn nnnnnnnnnn nnnnnnnnnn
      961 nnnnnnnnnn nncnnnnnnn nnnnnnnnnn nnnnnnnnnn nnnnnnnnnn nnnnnnnnnn
     1021 nnnnnnnnnn nnnnnnnnnn nnnnnnnnnn nnnnnnnnnn nnnnannnnn nnnnnnnnnn
     1081 nnnnnnnnnn nnnnnnnnnn nnnnnnnnnn nnnncctttg acgttggagt ccacgttctt
     1141 taatagtgga ctcttgttcc aaactggaac aacactcaac cctatctcgg tctattcttt
     1201 tgatttataa gggattttgc cgatttcggc ctattggtta aaaaatgagc tgatttaaca
     1261 aaaatttaac gcgaatttta acaaaatatt aacgtttaca atttctggcg gcacgatggc
     1321 atgagattat caaaaaggat cttcacctag atccttttaa attaaaaatg aagttttaaa
     1381 tcaatctaaa gtatatatga gtaaacttgg tctgacagtt accaatgctt aatcagtgag
     1441 gcacctatct cagcgatctg tctatttcgt tcatccatag ttgcctgact ccccgtcgtg
     1501 tagataacta cgatacggga gggcttacca tctggcccca gtgctgcaat gataccgcga
     1561 gacccacgct caccggctcc agatttatca gcaataaacc agccagccgg aagggccgag
     1621 cgcagaagtg gtcctgcaac tttatccgcc tccatccagt ctattaattg ttgccgggaa
     1681 gctagagtaa gtagttcgcc agttaatagt ttgcgcaacg ttgttgccat tgctacaggc
     1741 atcgtggtgt cacgctcgtc gtttggtatg gcttcattca gctccggttc ccaacgatca
     1801 aggcgagtta catgatcccc catgttgtgc aaaaaagcgg ttagctcctt cggtcctccg
     1861 atcgttgtca gaagtaagtt ggccgcagtg ttatcactca tggttatggc agcactgcat
     1921 aattctctta ctgtcatgcc atccgtaaga tgcttttctg tgactggtga gtactcaacc
     1981 aagtcattct gagaatagtg tatgcggcga ccgagttgct cttgcccggc gtcaatacgg
     2041 gataataccg cgccacatag cagaacttta aaagtgctca tcattggaaa acgttcttcg
     2101 gggcgaaaac tctcaaggat cttaccgctg ttgagatcca gttcgatgta acccactcgt
     2161 gcacccaact gatcttcagc atcttttact ttcaccagcg tttctgggtg agcaaaaaca
     2221 ggaaggcaaa atgccgcaaa aaagggaata agggcgacac ggaaatgttg aatactcata
     2281 ctcttccttt ttcaatcatg attgaagcat ttatcagggt tattgtctca tgagcggata
     2341 catatttgaa tgtatttaga aaaataaaca aataggtcat gaccaaaatc ccttaacgtg
     2401 agttttcgtt ccactgagcg tcagaccccg tagaaaagat caaaggatct tcttgagatc
     2461 ctttttttct gcgcgtaatc tgctgcttgc aaacaaaaaa accaccgcta ccagcggtgg
     2521 tttgtttgcc ggatcaagag ctaccaactc tttttccgaa ggtaactggc ttcagcagag
     2581 cgcagatacc aaatactgtc cttctagtgt agccgtagtt aggccaccac ttcaagaact
     2641 ctgtagcacc gcctacatac ctcgctctgc taatcctgtt accagtggct gctgccagtg
     2701 gcgataagtc gtgtcttacc gggttggact caagacgata gttaccggat aaggcgcagc
     2761 ggtcgggctg aacggggggt tcgtgcacac agcccagctt ggagcgaacg acctacaccg
     2821 aactgagata cctacagcgt gagctatgag aaagcgccac gcttcccgaa gggagaaagg
     2881 cggacaggta tccggtaagc ggcagggtcg gaacaggaga gcgcacgagg gagcttccag
     2941 ggggaaacgc ctggtatctt tatagtcctg tcgggtttcg ccacctctga cttgagcgtc
     3001 gatttttgtg atgctcgtca ggggggcgga gcctatggaa aaacgccagc aacgcggcct
     3061 ttttacggtt cctggccttt tgctggcctt ttgctcacat gttctttcct gcgttatccc
     3121 ctgattctgt ggataaccgt attaccgcct ttgagtgagc tgataccgct cgccgcagcc
     3181 gaacgaccga gcgcagcgag tcagtgagcg aggaagcgga agagcgcctg atgcggtatt
     3241 ttctccttac gcatctgtgc ggtatttcac accgcatata tggtgcactc tcagtacaat
     3301 ctgctctgat gccgcatagt taagccagta tacactccgc tatcgctacg tgactgggtc
     3361 atggctgcgc cccgacaccc gccaacaccc gctgacgcgc cctgacgggc ttgtctgctc
     3421 ccggcatccg cttacagaca agctgtgacc gtctccggga gctgcatgtg tcagaggttt
     3481 tcaccgtcat caccgaaacg cgcgaggcag ctgcggtaaa gctcatcagc gtggtcgtga
     3541 agcgattcac agatgtctgc ctgttcatcc gcgtccagct cgttgagttt ctccagaagc
     3601 gttaatgtct ggcttctgat aaagcgggcc atgttaaggg cggttttttc ctgtttggtc
     3661 actgatgcct ccgtgtaagg gggatttctg ttcatggggg taatgatacc gatgaaacga
     3721 gagaggatgc tcacgatacg ggttactgat gatgaacatg cccggttact ggaacgttgt
     3781 gagggtaaac aactggcggt atggatgcgg cgggaccaga gaaaaatcac tcagggtcaa
     3841 tgccagcgct tcgttaatac agatgtaggt gttccacagg gtagccagca gcatcctgcg
     3901 atgcagatcc ggaacataat ggtgcagggc gctgacttcc gcgtttccag actttacgaa
     3961 acacggaaac cgaagaccat tcatgttgtt gctcaggtcg cagacgtttt gcagcagcag
     4021 tcgcttcacg ttcgctcgcg tatcggtgat tcattctgct aaccagtaag gcaaccccgc
     4081 cagcctagcc gggtcctcaa cgacaggagc acgatcatgc tagtcatgcc ccgcgcccac
     4141 cggaaggagc tgactgggtt gaaggctctc aagggcatcg gtcgagatcc cggtgcctaa
     4201 tgagtgagct aacttacatt aattgcgttg cgctcactgc ccgctttcca gtcgggaaac
     4261 ctgtcgtgcc agctgcatta atgaatcggc caacgcgcgg ggagaggcgg tttgcgtatt
     4321 gggcgccagg gtggtttttc ttttcaccag tgagacgggc aacagctgat tgcccttcac
     4381 cgcctggccc tgagagagtt gcagcaagcg gtccacgctg gtttgcccca gcaggcgaaa
     4441 atcctgtttg atggtggtta acggcgggat ataacatgag ctgtcttcgg tatcgtcgta
     4501 tcccactacc gagatgtccg caccaacgcg cagcccggac tcggtaatgg cgcgcattgc
     4561 gcccagcgcc atctgatcgt tggcaaccag catcgcagtg ggaacgatgc cctcattcag
     4621 catttgcatg gtttgttgaa aaccggacat ggcactccag tcgccttccc gttccgctat
     4681 cggctgaatt tgattgcgag tgagatattt atgccagcca gccagacgca gacgcgccga
     4741 gacagaactt aatgggcccg ctaacagcgc gatttgctgg tgacccaatg cgaccagatg
     4801 ctccacgccc agtcgcgtac cgtcttcatg ggagaaaata atactgttga tgggtgtctg
     4861 gtcagagaca tcaagaaata acgccggaac attagtgcag gcagcttcca cagcaatggc
     4921 atcctggtca tccagcggat agttaatgat cagcccactg acgcgttgcg cgagaagatt
     4981 gtgcaccgcc gctttacagg cttcgacgcc gcttcgttct accatcgaca ccaccacgct
     5041 ggcacccagt tgatcggcgc gagatttaat cgccgcgaca atttgcgacg gcgcgtgcag
     5101 ggccagactg gaggtggcaa cgccaatcag caacgactgt ttgcccgcca gttgttgtgc
     5161 cacgcggttg ggaatgtaat tcagctccgc catcgccgct tccacttttt cccgcgtttt
     5221 cgcagaaacg tggctggcct ggttcaccac gcgggaaacg gtctgataag agacaccggc
     5281 atactctgcg acatcgtata acgttactgg tttcacattc accaccctga attgactctc
     5341 ttccgggcgc tatcatgcca taccgcgaaa ggttttgcgc cattcgatgg tgtccgggat
     5401 ctcgacgctc tccctt
//
