# Supplementary material for: Genetically encoded RNA strand exchange circuits for programmable protein expression and computation in cells
Source: bioRxiv preprint, doi:10.1101/2025.09.24.678369, version 1 (2025-09-24)
Supplement: Plasmid GenBank files [file 678369_file04.zip › Supplementary File 2/pET - G_14 Io.gb]

LOCUS       pET_-_G_14_+_Io         5416 bp ds-DNA     circular     22-SEP-2025
DEFINITION  .
KEYWORDS    "accession:addgene_vdb_2659"
COMMENT     Imported from database: AddGene Entry: pETDuet-1 URL:
            https://www.addgene.org/browse/sequence/2659/giraffe-analyze_vdb/
            GENERAL Analyze: Sequence Bacterial Resistance: Ampicillin Catalog
            Number: 71146 Cloning Method: Unknown Constitutive: Unspecified
            Notes: pETDuet-1 is designed for the coexpression of two target
            genes. pETDuet-1 carries the pBR322-derived ColE1 replicon, lacI
            gene and ampicillin resistance gene. Plasmid Type: Bacterial
            Expression, coexpression Promotor: T7 Size: 5420 Source/Vendor: EMD
            Biosciences Stable: Unspecified Viral/Non-Viral: Nonviral
FEATURES             Location/Qualifiers
     gene            complement(1..252)
                     /label="tet (887 - 636)"
                     /ApEinfo_revcolor="#d59687"
                     /ApEinfo_fwdcolor="#d59687"
     primer          184..203
                     /label="pBRrevBam_primer"
                     /ApEinfo_revcolor="#84b0dc"
                     /ApEinfo_fwdcolor="#84b0dc"
     primer          205..222
                     /label="pET_seq_fwd"
                     /note="sequence: gccagcaaccgcacctgt"
                     /ApEinfo_revcolor="#b1ff67"
                     /ApEinfo_fwdcolor="#b1ff67"
     primer          complement(254..304)
                     /label="pET_BB_rev_ga4"
                     /note="sequence: GACAGTTAGCCCAGAGCAGCGTTAGACTTCatcgatctcgatcctctacgc"
                     /ApEinfo_revcolor="#b4abac"
                     /ApEinfo_fwdcolor="#b4abac"
     misc_feature    275..314
                     /label="U1"
                     /ApEinfo_revcolor="#ff9ccd"
                     /ApEinfo_fwdcolor="#ff9ccd"
                     /note="GA homology domain"
     misc_feature    318..334
                     /label="T7 promoter"
                     /ApEinfo_revcolor="#9eafd2"
                     /ApEinfo_fwdcolor="#9eafd2"
     misc_feature    335..350
                     /label="5hp"
                     /ApEinfo_revcolor="#9eafd2"
                     /ApEinfo_fwdcolor="#9eafd2"
     misc_feature    351..371
                     /label="d"
                     /ApEinfo_revcolor="#c6c9d1"
                     /ApEinfo_fwdcolor="#c6c9d1"
     misc_feature    372..381
                     /label=1
                     /ApEinfo_revcolor="#f58a5e"
                     /ApEinfo_fwdcolor="#f58a5e"
     misc_feature    382..387
                     /label="u"
                     /ApEinfo_revcolor="#b4abac"
                     /ApEinfo_fwdcolor="#b4abac"
     misc_feature    388..397
                     /label=5
                     /ApEinfo_revcolor="#85dae9"
                     /ApEinfo_fwdcolor="#85dae9"
     misc_feature    545..588
                     /label="Thyb6"
                     /ApEinfo_revcolor="#c7b0e3"
                     /ApEinfo_fwdcolor="#c7b0e3"
     misc_feature    589..644
                     /label="riboJn"
                     /ApEinfo_revcolor="#b4abac"
                     /ApEinfo_fwdcolor="#b4abac"
     misc_feature    645..684
                     /label="Ux"
                     /ApEinfo_revcolor="#ffef86"
                     /ApEinfo_fwdcolor="#ffef86"
                     /note="GA homology domain"
     misc_feature    718..734
                     /label="T7 promoter"
                     /ApEinfo_revcolor="#75c6a9"
                     /ApEinfo_fwdcolor="#75c6a9"
     misc_feature    768..812
                     /label="T7 terminator"
                     /ApEinfo_revcolor="#85dae9"
                     /ApEinfo_fwdcolor="#85dae9"
     primer          813..840
                     /label="pET_BB_ds_fwd"
                     /note="sequence: ctgaaaggaggaactatatccggattgg"
                     /ApEinfo_revcolor="#b1ff67"
                     /ApEinfo_fwdcolor="#b1ff67"
     primer          complement(842..861)
                     /label="pET_seq_rev"
                     /note="sequence: ctacagggcgcgtcccattc"
                     /ApEinfo_revcolor="#ff9ccd"
                     /ApEinfo_fwdcolor="#ff9ccd"
     gene            complement(1419..2279)
                     /label="Ampicillin"
                     /ApEinfo_revcolor="#f58a5e"
                     /ApEinfo_fwdcolor="#f58a5e"
     primer          complement(1422..1450)
                     /label="pET_ampR_rev"
                     /note="sequence: agataggtgcctcactgattaagcattgg"
                     /ApEinfo_revcolor="#d6b295"
                     /ApEinfo_fwdcolor="#d6b295"
     promoter        complement(2322..2350)
                     /label="AmpR_promoter"
                     /ApEinfo_revcolor="#84b0dc"
                     /ApEinfo_fwdcolor="#84b0dc"
     origin          2437..3056
                     /label="pBR322_origin"
                     /ApEinfo_revcolor="#75c6a9"
                     /ApEinfo_fwdcolor="#75c6a9"
     primer          3455..3477
                     /label="pGEX_3_primer"
                     /ApEinfo_revcolor="#ff9ccd"
                     /ApEinfo_fwdcolor="#ff9ccd"
     feature         complement(3471..3662)
                     /label="ROP"
                     /ApEinfo_revcolor="#c7b0e3"
                     /ApEinfo_fwdcolor="#c7b0e3"
     regulatory      complement(4234..5325)
                     /label="lacI"
                     /ApEinfo_revcolor="#c6c9d1"
                     /ApEinfo_fwdcolor="#c6c9d1"
ORIGIN
        1 atgcgactcc tgcattagga agcagcccag tagtaggttg aggccgttga gcaccgccgc
       61 cgcaaggaat ggtgcatgca aggagatggc gcccaacagt cccccggcca cggggcctgc
      121 caccataccc acgccgaaac aagcgctcat gagcccgaag tggcgagccc gatcttcccc
      181 atcggtgatg tcggcgatat aggcgccagc aaccgcacct gtggcgccgg tgatgccggc
      241 cacgatgcgt ccggcgtaga ggatcgagat cgatCATTAC TCGCATCCAT TCTCAGGCTG
      301 TCTCGTCTCG TCTCTTCTAA TACGACTCAC TATAGGGAGA TTCGTCTCCC AAAATACTTA
      361 ATACAAAATA ATCACTTCAC AACATCAACT ATACTACTCG TCGACTTATC TCGAGTGAGA
      421 TATTGTTGAC GTACGGCCGG CATGGTCCCA GCCTCCTCGC TGGCGCCGGC TGGGCAACAT
      481 TCCGAGGGGA CCGTCCCCTC GGTAATGGCG AATGGGACAA TCAGGATTGT AGTATGGTTG
      541 ATGTatatcA GATAACAGAT ACttcgGtat ctgttatctg ttTTTTTTAG CTGTCACCGG
      601 ATGTGCTTTC CGGTCTGATG AGTCCGTGAG GACGAAACAG CCTCCCAGGA TACATAGATT
      661 ACCACAACTC CGAGCCCTTC CACCgaagtc taacgctgct ctgggctaac tgtcTTCTAA
      721 TACGACTCAC TATAGGGAGA TTCGTCTCCC AATCAATAAC ACACATACTA TAACCCCTTG
      781 GGGCCTCTAA ACGGGTCTTG AGGGGTTTTT TGctgaaagg aggaactata tccggattgg
      841 cgaatgggnn nnnnnnnnnn nnnnnnnnnn nnnnnnnnnn nnnnnnnnnn nnnnnnnnnn
      901 nnnnnnnnnn nnnnnnnnnn nnnnnnnnnn nnnnnnnnnn nnnnnnnnnn nnnnnnnnnn
      961 nnnnnnnnnn nncnnnnnnn nnnnnnnnnn nnnnnnnnnn nnnnnnnnnn nnnnnnnnnn
     1021 nnnnnnnnnn nnnnnnnnnn nnnnnnnnnn nnnnnnnnnn nnnnannnnn nnnnnnnnnn
     1081 nnnnnnnnnn nnnnnnnnnn nnnnnnnnnn nnnncctttg acgttggagt ccacgttctt
     1141 taatagtgga ctcttgttcc aaactggaac aacactcaac cctatctcgg tctattcttt
     1201 tgatttataa gggattttgc cgatttcggc ctattggtta aaaaatgagc tgatttaaca
     1261 aaaatttaac gcgaatttta acaaaatatt aacgtttaca atttctggcg gcacgatggc
     1321 atgagattat caaaaaggat cttcacctag atccttttaa attaaaaatg aagttttaaa
     1381 tcaatctaaa gtatatatga gtaaacttgg tctgacagtt accaatgctt aatcagtgag
     1441 gcacctatct cagcgatctg tctatttcgt tcatccatag ttgcctgact ccccgtcgtg
     1501 tagataacta cgatacggga gggcttacca tctggcccca gtgctgcaat gataccgcga
     1561 gacccacgct caccggctcc agatttatca gcaataaacc agccagccgg aagggccgag
     1621 cgcagaagtg gtcctgcaac tttatccgcc tccatccagt ctattaattg ttgccgggaa
     1681 gctagagtaa gtagttcgcc agttaatagt ttgcgcaacg ttgttgccat tgctacaggc
     1741 atcgtggtgt cacgctcgtc gtttggtatg gcttcattca gctccggttc ccaacgatca
     1801 aggcgagtta catgatcccc catgttgtgc aaaaaagcgg ttagctcctt cggtcctccg
     1861 atcgttgtca gaagtaagtt ggccgcagtg ttatcactca tggttatggc agcactgcat
     1921 aattctctta ctgtcatgcc atccgtaaga tgcttttctg tgactggtga gtactcaacc
     1981 aagtcattct gagaatagtg tatgcggcga ccgagttgct cttgcccggc gtcaatacgg
     2041 gataataccg cgccacatag cagaacttta aaagtgctca tcattggaaa acgttcttcg
     2101 gggcgaaaac tctcaaggat cttaccgctg ttgagatcca gttcgatgta acccactcgt
     2161 gcacccaact gatcttcagc atcttttact ttcaccagcg tttctgggtg agcaaaaaca
     2221 ggaaggcaaa atgccgcaaa aaagggaata agggcgacac ggaaatgttg aatactcata
     2281 ctcttccttt ttcaatcatg attgaagcat ttatcagggt tattgtctca tgagcggata
     2341 catatttgaa tgtatttaga aaaataaaca aataggtcat gaccaaaatc ccttaacgtg
     2401 agttttcgtt ccactgagcg tcagaccccg tagaaaagat caaaggatct tcttgagatc
     2461 ctttttttct gcgcgtaatc tgctgcttgc aaacaaaaaa accaccgcta ccagcggtgg
     2521 tttgtttgcc ggatcaagag ctaccaactc tttttccgaa ggtaactggc ttcagcagag
     2581 cgcagatacc aaatactgtc cttctagtgt agccgtagtt aggccaccac ttcaagaact
     2641 ctgtagcacc gcctacatac ctcgctctgc taatcctgtt accagtggct gctgccagtg
     2701 gcgataagtc gtgtcttacc gggttggact caagacgata gttaccggat aaggcgcagc
     2761 ggtcgggctg aacggggggt tcgtgcacac agcccagctt ggagcgaacg acctacaccg
     2821 aactgagata cctacagcgt gagctatgag aaagcgccac gcttcccgaa gggagaaagg
     2881 cggacaggta tccggtaagc ggcagggtcg gaacaggaga gcgcacgagg gagcttccag
     2941 ggggaaacgc ctggtatctt tatagtcctg tcgggtttcg ccacctctga cttgagcgtc
     3001 gatttttgtg atgctcgtca ggggggcgga gcctatggaa aaacgccagc aacgcggcct
     3061 ttttacggtt cctggccttt tgctggcctt ttgctcacat gttctttcct gcgttatccc
     3121 ctgattctgt ggataaccgt attaccgcct ttgagtgagc tgataccgct cgccgcagcc
     3181 gaacgaccga gcgcagcgag tcagtgagcg aggaagcgga agagcgcctg atgcggtatt
     3241 ttctccttac gcatctgtgc ggtatttcac accgcatata tggtgcactc tcagtacaat
     3301 ctgctctgat gccgcatagt taagccagta tacactccgc tatcgctacg tgactgggtc
     3361 atggctgcgc cccgacaccc gccaacaccc gctgacgcgc cctgacgggc ttgtctgctc
     3421 ccggcatccg cttacagaca agctgtgacc gtctccggga gctgcatgtg tcagaggttt
     3481 tcaccgtcat caccgaaacg cgcgaggcag ctgcggtaaa gctcatcagc gtggtcgtga
     3541 agcgattcac agatgtctgc ctgttcatcc gcgtccagct cgttgagttt ctccagaagc
     3601 gttaatgtct ggcttctgat aaagcgggcc atgttaaggg cggttttttc ctgtttggtc
     3661 actgatgcct ccgtgtaagg gggatttctg ttcatggggg taatgatacc gatgaaacga
     3721 gagaggatgc tcacgatacg ggttactgat gatgaacatg cccggttact ggaacgttgt
     3781 gagggtaaac aactggcggt atggatgcgg cgggaccaga gaaaaatcac tcagggtcaa
     3841 tgccagcgct tcgttaatac agatgtaggt gttccacagg gtagccagca gcatcctgcg
     3901 atgcagatcc ggaacataat ggtgcagggc gctgacttcc gcgtttccag actttacgaa
     3961 acacggaaac cgaagaccat tcatgttgtt gctcaggtcg cagacgtttt gcagcagcag
     4021 tcgcttcacg ttcgctcgcg tatcggtgat tcattctgct aaccagtaag gcaaccccgc
     4081 cagcctagcc gggtcctcaa cgacaggagc acgatcatgc tagtcatgcc ccgcgcccac
     4141 cggaaggagc tgactgggtt gaaggctctc aagggcatcg gtcgagatcc cggtgcctaa
     4201 tgagtgagct aacttacatt aattgcgttg cgctcactgc ccgctttcca gtcgggaaac
     4261 ctgtcgtgcc agctgcatta atgaatcggc caacgcgcgg ggagaggcgg tttgcgtatt
     4321 gggcgccagg gtggtttttc ttttcaccag tgagacgggc aacagctgat tgcccttcac
     4381 cgcctggccc tgagagagtt gcagcaagcg gtccacgctg gtttgcccca gcaggcgaaa
     4441 atcctgtttg atggtggtta acggcgggat ataacatgag ctgtcttcgg tatcgtcgta
     4501 tcccactacc gagatgtccg caccaacgcg cagcccggac tcggtaatgg cgcgcattgc
     4561 gcccagcgcc atctgatcgt tggcaaccag catcgcagtg ggaacgatgc cctcattcag
     4621 catttgcatg gtttgttgaa aaccggacat ggcactccag tcgccttccc gttccgctat
     4681 cggctgaatt tgattgcgag tgagatattt atgccagcca gccagacgca gacgcgccga
     4741 gacagaactt aatgggcccg ctaacagcgc gatttgctgg tgacccaatg cgaccagatg
     4801 ctccacgccc agtcgcgtac cgtcttcatg ggagaaaata atactgttga tgggtgtctg
     4861 gtcagagaca tcaagaaata acgccggaac attagtgcag gcagcttcca cagcaatggc
     4921 atcctggtca tccagcggat agttaatgat cagcccactg acgcgttgcg cgagaagatt
     4981 gtgcaccgcc gctttacagg cttcgacgcc gcttcgttct accatcgaca ccaccacgct
     5041 ggcacccagt tgatcggcgc gagatttaat cgccgcgaca atttgcgacg gcgcgtgcag
     5101 ggccagactg gaggtggcaa cgccaatcag caacgactgt ttgcccgcca gttgttgtgc
     5161 cacgcggttg ggaatgtaat tcagctccgc catcgccgct tccacttttt cccgcgtttt
     5221 cgcagaaacg tggctggcct ggttcaccac gcgggaaacg gtctgataag agacaccggc
     5281 atactctgcg acatcgtata acgttactgg tttcacattc accaccctga attgactctc
     5341 ttccgggcgc tatcatgcca taccgcgaaa ggttttgcgc cattcgatgg tgtccgggat
     5401 ctcgacgctc tccctt
//
