# Supplementary material for: Genetically encoded RNA strand exchange circuits for programmable protein expression and computation in cells
Source: bioRxiv preprint, doi:10.1101/2025.09.24.678369, version 1 (2025-09-24)
Supplement: Plasmid GenBank files [file 678369_file04.zip › Supplementary File 2/pET - G_16 IN_13.gb]

LOCUS       pET_-_G_16_+_IN_13      5395 bp ds-DNA     circular     22-SEP-2025
DEFINITION  .
KEYWORDS    "accession:addgene_vdb_2659"
COMMENT     Imported from database: AddGene Entry: pETDuet-1 URL:
            https://www.addgene.org/browse/sequence/2659/giraffe-analyze_vdb/
            GENERAL Analyze: Sequence Bacterial Resistance: Ampicillin Catalog
            Number: 71146 Cloning Method: Unknown Constitutive: Unspecified
            Notes: pETDuet-1 is designed for the coexpression of two target
            genes. pETDuet-1 carries the pBR322-derived ColE1 replicon, lacI
            gene and ampicillin resistance gene. Plasmid Type: Bacterial
            Expression, coexpression Promotor: T7 Size: 5420 Source/Vendor: EMD
            Biosciences Stable: Unspecified Viral/Non-Viral: Nonviral
FEATURES             Location/Qualifiers
     gene            complement(1..252)
                     /label="tet (887 - 636)"
                     /ApEinfo_revcolor="#d59687"
                     /ApEinfo_fwdcolor="#d59687"
     primer          184..203
                     /label="pBRrevBam_primer"
                     /ApEinfo_revcolor="#84b0dc"
                     /ApEinfo_fwdcolor="#84b0dc"
     primer          205..222
                     /label="pET_seq_fwd"
                     /note="sequence: gccagcaaccgcacctgt"
                     /ApEinfo_revcolor="#b1ff67"
                     /ApEinfo_fwdcolor="#b1ff67"
     primer          complement(254..304)
                     /label="pET_BB_rev_ga4"
                     /note="sequence: GACAGTTAGCCCAGAGCAGCGTTAGACTTCatcgatctcgatcctctacgc"
                     /ApEinfo_revcolor="#b4abac"
                     /ApEinfo_fwdcolor="#b4abac"
     misc_feature    275..314
                     /label="U1"
                     /ApEinfo_revcolor="#ff9ccd"
                     /ApEinfo_fwdcolor="#ff9ccd"
                     /note="GA homology domain"
     misc_feature    318..334
                     /label="T7 promoter"
                     /ApEinfo_revcolor="#9eafd2"
                     /ApEinfo_fwdcolor="#9eafd2"
     misc_feature    335..350
                     /label="5hp"
                     /ApEinfo_revcolor="#9eafd2"
                     /ApEinfo_fwdcolor="#9eafd2"
     misc_feature    524..567
                     /label="Thyb6"
                     /ApEinfo_revcolor="#c7b0e3"
                     /ApEinfo_fwdcolor="#c7b0e3"
     misc_feature    568..623
                     /label="riboJn"
                     /ApEinfo_revcolor="#b4abac"
                     /ApEinfo_fwdcolor="#b4abac"
     misc_feature    624..663
                     /label="Ux"
                     /ApEinfo_revcolor="#ffef86"
                     /ApEinfo_fwdcolor="#ffef86"
                     /note="GA homology domain"
     misc_feature    697..713
                     /label="T7 promoter"
                     /ApEinfo_revcolor="#d6b295"
                     /ApEinfo_fwdcolor="#d6b295"
     misc_feature    747..791
                     /label="T7 terminator"
                     /ApEinfo_revcolor="#85dae9"
                     /ApEinfo_fwdcolor="#85dae9"
     primer          792..819
                     /label="pET_BB_ds_fwd"
                     /note="sequence: ctgaaaggaggaactatatccggattgg"
                     /ApEinfo_revcolor="#b1ff67"
                     /ApEinfo_fwdcolor="#b1ff67"
     primer          complement(821..840)
                     /label="pET_seq_rev"
                     /note="sequence: ctacagggcgcgtcccattc"
                     /ApEinfo_revcolor="#ff9ccd"
                     /ApEinfo_fwdcolor="#ff9ccd"
     gene            complement(1398..2258)
                     /label="Ampicillin"
                     /ApEinfo_revcolor="#f58a5e"
                     /ApEinfo_fwdcolor="#f58a5e"
     primer          complement(1401..1429)
                     /label="pET_ampR_rev"
                     /note="sequence: agataggtgcctcactgattaagcattgg"
                     /ApEinfo_revcolor="#d6b295"
                     /ApEinfo_fwdcolor="#d6b295"
     promoter        complement(2301..2329)
                     /label="AmpR_promoter"
                     /ApEinfo_revcolor="#84b0dc"
                     /ApEinfo_fwdcolor="#84b0dc"
     origin          2416..3035
                     /label="pBR322_origin"
                     /ApEinfo_revcolor="#75c6a9"
                     /ApEinfo_fwdcolor="#75c6a9"
     primer          3434..3456
                     /label="pGEX_3_primer"
                     /ApEinfo_revcolor="#ff9ccd"
                     /ApEinfo_fwdcolor="#ff9ccd"
     feature         complement(3450..3641)
                     /label="ROP"
                     /ApEinfo_revcolor="#c7b0e3"
                     /ApEinfo_fwdcolor="#c7b0e3"
     regulatory      complement(4213..5304)
                     /label="lacI"
                     /ApEinfo_revcolor="#c6c9d1"
                     /ApEinfo_fwdcolor="#c6c9d1"
ORIGIN
        1 atgcgactcc tgcattagga agcagcccag tagtaggttg aggccgttga gcaccgccgc
       61 cgcaaggaat ggtgcatgca aggagatggc gcccaacagt cccccggcca cggggcctgc
      121 caccataccc acgccgaaac aagcgctcat gagcccgaag tggcgagccc gatcttcccc
      181 atcggtgatg tcggcgatat aggcgccagc aaccgcacct gtggcgccgg tgatgccggc
      241 cacgatgcgt ccggcgtaga ggatcgagat cgatCATTAC TCGCATCCAT TCTCAGGCTG
      301 TCTCGTCTCG TCTCTTCTAA TACGACTCAC TATAGGGAGA TTCGTCTCCC AAATACTTAA
      361 TACAAAATAA TCACTTCACA ACATCAACTA TACTACTCGT CGACTTATCT CGAGTGAGAT
      421 ATTGTTGACG TACGGGTCGG CATGGCATGT GCACCTCCTC GCGGTCCGAC CTGGGCTACT
      481 TCGGTAGGCT AAGGCACAAT CAGGATTGTA GTATGGTTGA TGTatatcAG ATAACAGATA
      541 CttcgGtatc tgttatctgt tTTTTTTAGC TGTCACCGGA TGTGCTTTCC GGTCTGATGA
      601 GTCCGTGAGG ACGAAACAGC CTCCCAGGAT ACATAGATTA CCACAACTCC GAGCCCTTCC
      661 ACCgaagtct aacgctgctc tgggctaact gtcTTCTAAT ACGACTCACT ATAGGGAGAT
      721 TCGTCTCCCT ACCATACTAC AATCCTCTAT AACCCCTTGG GGCCTCTAAA CGGGTCTTGA
      781 GGGGTTTTTT Gctgaaagga ggaactatat ccggattggc gaatgggnnn nnnnnnnnnn
      841 nnnnnnnnnn nnnnnnnnnn nnnnnnnnnn nnnnnnnnnn nnnnnnnnnn nnnnnnnnnn
      901 nnnnnnnnnn nnnnnnnnnn nnnnnnnnnn nnnnnnnnnn nnnnnnnnnn ncnnnnnnnn
      961 nnnnnnnnnn nnnnnnnnnn nnnnnnnnnn nnnnnnnnnn nnnnnnnnnn nnnnnnnnnn
     1021 nnnnnnnnnn nnnnnnnnnn nnnannnnnn nnnnnnnnnn nnnnnnnnnn nnnnnnnnnn
     1081 nnnnnnnnnn nnncctttga cgttggagtc cacgttcttt aatagtggac tcttgttcca
     1141 aactggaaca acactcaacc ctatctcggt ctattctttt gatttataag ggattttgcc
     1201 gatttcggcc tattggttaa aaaatgagct gatttaacaa aaatttaacg cgaattttaa
     1261 caaaatatta acgtttacaa tttctggcgg cacgatggca tgagattatc aaaaaggatc
     1321 ttcacctaga tccttttaaa ttaaaaatga agttttaaat caatctaaag tatatatgag
     1381 taaacttggt ctgacagtta ccaatgctta atcagtgagg cacctatctc agcgatctgt
     1441 ctatttcgtt catccatagt tgcctgactc cccgtcgtgt agataactac gatacgggag
     1501 ggcttaccat ctggccccag tgctgcaatg ataccgcgag acccacgctc accggctcca
     1561 gatttatcag caataaacca gccagccgga agggccgagc gcagaagtgg tcctgcaact
     1621 ttatccgcct ccatccagtc tattaattgt tgccgggaag ctagagtaag tagttcgcca
     1681 gttaatagtt tgcgcaacgt tgttgccatt gctacaggca tcgtggtgtc acgctcgtcg
     1741 tttggtatgg cttcattcag ctccggttcc caacgatcaa ggcgagttac atgatccccc
     1801 atgttgtgca aaaaagcggt tagctccttc ggtcctccga tcgttgtcag aagtaagttg
     1861 gccgcagtgt tatcactcat ggttatggca gcactgcata attctcttac tgtcatgcca
     1921 tccgtaagat gcttttctgt gactggtgag tactcaacca agtcattctg agaatagtgt
     1981 atgcggcgac cgagttgctc ttgcccggcg tcaatacggg ataataccgc gccacatagc
     2041 agaactttaa aagtgctcat cattggaaaa cgttcttcgg ggcgaaaact ctcaaggatc
     2101 ttaccgctgt tgagatccag ttcgatgtaa cccactcgtg cacccaactg atcttcagca
     2161 tcttttactt tcaccagcgt ttctgggtga gcaaaaacag gaaggcaaaa tgccgcaaaa
     2221 aagggaataa gggcgacacg gaaatgttga atactcatac tcttcctttt tcaatcatga
     2281 ttgaagcatt tatcagggtt attgtctcat gagcggatac atatttgaat gtatttagaa
     2341 aaataaacaa ataggtcatg accaaaatcc cttaacgtga gttttcgttc cactgagcgt
     2401 cagaccccgt agaaaagatc aaaggatctt cttgagatcc tttttttctg cgcgtaatct
     2461 gctgcttgca aacaaaaaaa ccaccgctac cagcggtggt ttgtttgccg gatcaagagc
     2521 taccaactct ttttccgaag gtaactggct tcagcagagc gcagatacca aatactgtcc
     2581 ttctagtgta gccgtagtta ggccaccact tcaagaactc tgtagcaccg cctacatacc
     2641 tcgctctgct aatcctgtta ccagtggctg ctgccagtgg cgataagtcg tgtcttaccg
     2701 ggttggactc aagacgatag ttaccggata aggcgcagcg gtcgggctga acggggggtt
     2761 cgtgcacaca gcccagcttg gagcgaacga cctacaccga actgagatac ctacagcgtg
     2821 agctatgaga aagcgccacg cttcccgaag ggagaaaggc ggacaggtat ccggtaagcg
     2881 gcagggtcgg aacaggagag cgcacgaggg agcttccagg gggaaacgcc tggtatcttt
     2941 atagtcctgt cgggtttcgc cacctctgac ttgagcgtcg atttttgtga tgctcgtcag
     3001 gggggcggag cctatggaaa aacgccagca acgcggcctt tttacggttc ctggcctttt
     3061 gctggccttt tgctcacatg ttctttcctg cgttatcccc tgattctgtg gataaccgta
     3121 ttaccgcctt tgagtgagct gataccgctc gccgcagccg aacgaccgag cgcagcgagt
     3181 cagtgagcga ggaagcggaa gagcgcctga tgcggtattt tctccttacg catctgtgcg
     3241 gtatttcaca ccgcatatat ggtgcactct cagtacaatc tgctctgatg ccgcatagtt
     3301 aagccagtat acactccgct atcgctacgt gactgggtca tggctgcgcc ccgacacccg
     3361 ccaacacccg ctgacgcgcc ctgacgggct tgtctgctcc cggcatccgc ttacagacaa
     3421 gctgtgaccg tctccgggag ctgcatgtgt cagaggtttt caccgtcatc accgaaacgc
     3481 gcgaggcagc tgcggtaaag ctcatcagcg tggtcgtgaa gcgattcaca gatgtctgcc
     3541 tgttcatccg cgtccagctc gttgagtttc tccagaagcg ttaatgtctg gcttctgata
     3601 aagcgggcca tgttaagggc ggttttttcc tgtttggtca ctgatgcctc cgtgtaaggg
     3661 ggatttctgt tcatgggggt aatgataccg atgaaacgag agaggatgct cacgatacgg
     3721 gttactgatg atgaacatgc ccggttactg gaacgttgtg agggtaaaca actggcggta
     3781 tggatgcggc gggaccagag aaaaatcact cagggtcaat gccagcgctt cgttaataca
     3841 gatgtaggtg ttccacaggg tagccagcag catcctgcga tgcagatccg gaacataatg
     3901 gtgcagggcg ctgacttccg cgtttccaga ctttacgaaa cacggaaacc gaagaccatt
     3961 catgttgttg ctcaggtcgc agacgttttg cagcagcagt cgcttcacgt tcgctcgcgt
     4021 atcggtgatt cattctgcta accagtaagg caaccccgcc agcctagccg ggtcctcaac
     4081 gacaggagca cgatcatgct agtcatgccc cgcgcccacc ggaaggagct gactgggttg
     4141 aaggctctca agggcatcgg tcgagatccc ggtgcctaat gagtgagcta acttacatta
     4201 attgcgttgc gctcactgcc cgctttccag tcgggaaacc tgtcgtgcca gctgcattaa
     4261 tgaatcggcc aacgcgcggg gagaggcggt ttgcgtattg ggcgccaggg tggtttttct
     4321 tttcaccagt gagacgggca acagctgatt gcccttcacc gcctggccct gagagagttg
     4381 cagcaagcgg tccacgctgg tttgccccag caggcgaaaa tcctgtttga tggtggttaa
     4441 cggcgggata taacatgagc tgtcttcggt atcgtcgtat cccactaccg agatgtccgc
     4501 accaacgcgc agcccggact cggtaatggc gcgcattgcg cccagcgcca tctgatcgtt
     4561 ggcaaccagc atcgcagtgg gaacgatgcc ctcattcagc atttgcatgg tttgttgaaa
     4621 accggacatg gcactccagt cgccttcccg ttccgctatc ggctgaattt gattgcgagt
     4681 gagatattta tgccagccag ccagacgcag acgcgccgag acagaactta atgggcccgc
     4741 taacagcgcg atttgctggt gacccaatgc gaccagatgc tccacgccca gtcgcgtacc
     4801 gtcttcatgg gagaaaataa tactgttgat gggtgtctgg tcagagacat caagaaataa
     4861 cgccggaaca ttagtgcagg cagcttccac agcaatggca tcctggtcat ccagcggata
     4921 gttaatgatc agcccactga cgcgttgcgc gagaagattg tgcaccgccg ctttacaggc
     4981 ttcgacgccg cttcgttcta ccatcgacac caccacgctg gcacccagtt gatcggcgcg
     5041 agatttaatc gccgcgacaa tttgcgacgg cgcgtgcagg gccagactgg aggtggcaac
     5101 gccaatcagc aacgactgtt tgcccgccag ttgttgtgcc acgcggttgg gaatgtaatt
     5161 cagctccgcc atcgccgctt ccactttttc ccgcgttttc gcagaaacgt ggctggcctg
     5221 gttcaccacg cgggaaacgg tctgataaga gacaccggca tactctgcga catcgtataa
     5281 cgttactggt ttcacattca ccaccctgaa ttgactctct tccgggcgct atcatgccat
     5341 accgcgaaag gttttgcgcc attcgatggt gtccgggatc tcgacgctct ccctt
//
