# Supplementary material for: Genetically encoded RNA strand exchange circuits for programmable protein expression and computation in cells
Source: bioRxiv preprint, doi:10.1101/2025.09.24.678369, version 1 (2025-09-24)
Supplement: Plasmid GenBank files [file 678369_file04.zip › Supplementary File 2/pET - G_17 IN_13.gb]

LOCUS       pET_-_G_17_+_IN_13      5412 bp ds-DNA     circular     22-SEP-2025
DEFINITION  .
KEYWORDS    "accession:addgene_vdb_2659"
COMMENT     Imported from database: AddGene Entry: pETDuet-1 URL:
            https://www.addgene.org/browse/sequence/2659/giraffe-analyze_vdb/
            GENERAL Analyze: Sequence Bacterial Resistance: Ampicillin Catalog
            Number: 71146 Cloning Method: Unknown Constitutive: Unspecified
            Notes: pETDuet-1 is designed for the coexpression of two target
            genes. pETDuet-1 carries the pBR322-derived ColE1 replicon, lacI
            gene and ampicillin resistance gene. Plasmid Type: Bacterial
            Expression, coexpression Promotor: T7 Size: 5420 Source/Vendor: EMD
            Biosciences Stable: Unspecified Viral/Non-Viral: Nonviral
FEATURES             Location/Qualifiers
     gene            complement(1..252)
                     /label="tet (887 - 636)"
                     /ApEinfo_revcolor="#d59687"
                     /ApEinfo_fwdcolor="#d59687"
     primer          184..203
                     /label="pBRrevBam_primer"
                     /ApEinfo_revcolor="#84b0dc"
                     /ApEinfo_fwdcolor="#84b0dc"
     primer          205..222
                     /label="pET_seq_fwd"
                     /note="sequence: gccagcaaccgcacctgt"
                     /ApEinfo_revcolor="#b1ff67"
                     /ApEinfo_fwdcolor="#b1ff67"
     primer          complement(254..304)
                     /label="pET_BB_rev_ga4"
                     /note="sequence: GACAGTTAGCCCAGAGCAGCGTTAGACTTCatcgatctcgatcctctacgc"
                     /ApEinfo_revcolor="#b4abac"
                     /ApEinfo_fwdcolor="#b4abac"
     misc_feature    275..314
                     /label="U1"
                     /ApEinfo_revcolor="#ff9ccd"
                     /ApEinfo_fwdcolor="#ff9ccd"
                     /note="GA homology domain"
     misc_feature    318..334
                     /label="T7 promoter"
                     /ApEinfo_revcolor="#9eafd2"
                     /ApEinfo_fwdcolor="#9eafd2"
     misc_feature    335..350
                     /label="5hp"
                     /ApEinfo_revcolor="#9eafd2"
                     /ApEinfo_fwdcolor="#9eafd2"
     misc_feature    541..584
                     /label="Thyb6"
                     /ApEinfo_revcolor="#c7b0e3"
                     /ApEinfo_fwdcolor="#c7b0e3"
     misc_feature    585..640
                     /label="riboJn"
                     /ApEinfo_revcolor="#b4abac"
                     /ApEinfo_fwdcolor="#b4abac"
     misc_feature    641..680
                     /label="Ux"
                     /ApEinfo_revcolor="#ffef86"
                     /ApEinfo_fwdcolor="#ffef86"
                     /note="GA homology domain"
     misc_feature    714..730
                     /label="T7 promoter"
                     /ApEinfo_revcolor="#d6b295"
                     /ApEinfo_fwdcolor="#d6b295"
     misc_feature    764..808
                     /label="T7 terminator"
                     /ApEinfo_revcolor="#85dae9"
                     /ApEinfo_fwdcolor="#85dae9"
     primer          809..836
                     /label="pET_BB_ds_fwd"
                     /note="sequence: ctgaaaggaggaactatatccggattgg"
                     /ApEinfo_revcolor="#b1ff67"
                     /ApEinfo_fwdcolor="#b1ff67"
     primer          complement(838..857)
                     /label="pET_seq_rev"
                     /note="sequence: ctacagggcgcgtcccattc"
                     /ApEinfo_revcolor="#ff9ccd"
                     /ApEinfo_fwdcolor="#ff9ccd"
     gene            complement(1415..2275)
                     /label="Ampicillin"
                     /ApEinfo_revcolor="#f58a5e"
                     /ApEinfo_fwdcolor="#f58a5e"
     primer          complement(1418..1446)
                     /label="pET_ampR_rev"
                     /note="sequence: agataggtgcctcactgattaagcattgg"
                     /ApEinfo_revcolor="#d6b295"
                     /ApEinfo_fwdcolor="#d6b295"
     promoter        complement(2318..2346)
                     /label="AmpR_promoter"
                     /ApEinfo_revcolor="#84b0dc"
                     /ApEinfo_fwdcolor="#84b0dc"
     origin          2433..3052
                     /label="pBR322_origin"
                     /ApEinfo_revcolor="#75c6a9"
                     /ApEinfo_fwdcolor="#75c6a9"
     primer          3451..3473
                     /label="pGEX_3_primer"
                     /ApEinfo_revcolor="#ff9ccd"
                     /ApEinfo_fwdcolor="#ff9ccd"
     feature         complement(3467..3658)
                     /label="ROP"
                     /ApEinfo_revcolor="#c7b0e3"
                     /ApEinfo_fwdcolor="#c7b0e3"
     regulatory      complement(4230..5321)
                     /label="lacI"
                     /ApEinfo_revcolor="#c6c9d1"
                     /ApEinfo_fwdcolor="#c6c9d1"
ORIGIN
        1 atgcgactcc tgcattagga agcagcccag tagtaggttg aggccgttga gcaccgccgc
       61 cgcaaggaat ggtgcatgca aggagatggc gcccaacagt cccccggcca cggggcctgc
      121 caccataccc acgccgaaac aagcgctcat gagcccgaag tggcgagccc gatcttcccc
      181 atcggtgatg tcggcgatat aggcgccagc aaccgcacct gtggcgccgg tgatgccggc
      241 cacgatgcgt ccggcgtaga ggatcgagat cgatCATTAC TCGCATCCAT TCTCAGGCTG
      301 TCTCGTCTCG TCTCTTCTAA TACGACTCAC TATAGGGAGA TTCGTCTCCC AAATACTTAA
      361 TACAAAATAA TCACTTCACA ACATCAACTA TACTACTCCG TGTTATCTCG TTGGAGATAT
      421 TCATGGATAC GGCCGGCATG GTCCCAGCCT CCTCGCTGGC GCCGGCTGGG CAACATTCCG
      481 AGGGGACCGT CCCCTCGGTA ATGGCGAATG GGACAATCAG GATTGTAGTA TGGTTGATGT
      541 atatcAGATA ACAGATACtt cgGtatctgt tatctgttTT TTTTAGCTGT CACCGGATGT
      601 GCTTTCCGGT CTGATGAGTC CGTGAGGACG AAACAGCCTC CCAGGATACA TAGATTACCA
      661 CAACTCCGAG CCCTTCCACC gaagtctaac gctgctctgg gctaactgtc TTCTAATACG
      721 ACTCACTATA GGGAGATTCG TCTCCCTACC ATACTACAAT CCTCTATAAC CCCTTGGGGC
      781 CTCTAAACGG GTCTTGAGGG GTTTTTTGct gaaaggagga actatatccg gattggcgaa
      841 tgggnnnnnn nnnnnnnnnn nnnnnnnnnn nnnnnnnnnn nnnnnnnnnn nnnnnnnnnn
      901 nnnnnnnnnn nnnnnnnnnn nnnnnnnnnn nnnnnnnnnn nnnnnnnnnn nnnnnnnnnn
      961 nnnnnnnncn nnnnnnnnnn nnnnnnnnnn nnnnnnnnnn nnnnnnnnnn nnnnnnnnnn
     1021 nnnnnnnnnn nnnnnnnnnn nnnnnnnnnn nnnnnnnnnn annnnnnnnn nnnnnnnnnn
     1081 nnnnnnnnnn nnnnnnnnnn nnnnnnnnnn cctttgacgt tggagtccac gttctttaat
     1141 agtggactct tgttccaaac tggaacaaca ctcaacccta tctcggtcta ttcttttgat
     1201 ttataaggga ttttgccgat ttcggcctat tggttaaaaa atgagctgat ttaacaaaaa
     1261 tttaacgcga attttaacaa aatattaacg tttacaattt ctggcggcac gatggcatga
     1321 gattatcaaa aaggatcttc acctagatcc ttttaaatta aaaatgaagt tttaaatcaa
     1381 tctaaagtat atatgagtaa acttggtctg acagttacca atgcttaatc agtgaggcac
     1441 ctatctcagc gatctgtcta tttcgttcat ccatagttgc ctgactcccc gtcgtgtaga
     1501 taactacgat acgggagggc ttaccatctg gccccagtgc tgcaatgata ccgcgagacc
     1561 cacgctcacc ggctccagat ttatcagcaa taaaccagcc agccggaagg gccgagcgca
     1621 gaagtggtcc tgcaacttta tccgcctcca tccagtctat taattgttgc cgggaagcta
     1681 gagtaagtag ttcgccagtt aatagtttgc gcaacgttgt tgccattgct acaggcatcg
     1741 tggtgtcacg ctcgtcgttt ggtatggctt cattcagctc cggttcccaa cgatcaaggc
     1801 gagttacatg atcccccatg ttgtgcaaaa aagcggttag ctccttcggt cctccgatcg
     1861 ttgtcagaag taagttggcc gcagtgttat cactcatggt tatggcagca ctgcataatt
     1921 ctcttactgt catgccatcc gtaagatgct tttctgtgac tggtgagtac tcaaccaagt
     1981 cattctgaga atagtgtatg cggcgaccga gttgctcttg cccggcgtca atacgggata
     2041 ataccgcgcc acatagcaga actttaaaag tgctcatcat tggaaaacgt tcttcggggc
     2101 gaaaactctc aaggatctta ccgctgttga gatccagttc gatgtaaccc actcgtgcac
     2161 ccaactgatc ttcagcatct tttactttca ccagcgtttc tgggtgagca aaaacaggaa
     2221 ggcaaaatgc cgcaaaaaag ggaataaggg cgacacggaa atgttgaata ctcatactct
     2281 tcctttttca atcatgattg aagcatttat cagggttatt gtctcatgag cggatacata
     2341 tttgaatgta tttagaaaaa taaacaaata ggtcatgacc aaaatccctt aacgtgagtt
     2401 ttcgttccac tgagcgtcag accccgtaga aaagatcaaa ggatcttctt gagatccttt
     2461 ttttctgcgc gtaatctgct gcttgcaaac aaaaaaacca ccgctaccag cggtggtttg
     2521 tttgccggat caagagctac caactctttt tccgaaggta actggcttca gcagagcgca
     2581 gataccaaat actgtccttc tagtgtagcc gtagttaggc caccacttca agaactctgt
     2641 agcaccgcct acatacctcg ctctgctaat cctgttacca gtggctgctg ccagtggcga
     2701 taagtcgtgt cttaccgggt tggactcaag acgatagtta ccggataagg cgcagcggtc
     2761 gggctgaacg gggggttcgt gcacacagcc cagcttggag cgaacgacct acaccgaact
     2821 gagataccta cagcgtgagc tatgagaaag cgccacgctt cccgaaggga gaaaggcgga
     2881 caggtatccg gtaagcggca gggtcggaac aggagagcgc acgagggagc ttccaggggg
     2941 aaacgcctgg tatctttata gtcctgtcgg gtttcgccac ctctgacttg agcgtcgatt
     3001 tttgtgatgc tcgtcagggg ggcggagcct atggaaaaac gccagcaacg cggccttttt
     3061 acggttcctg gccttttgct ggccttttgc tcacatgttc tttcctgcgt tatcccctga
     3121 ttctgtggat aaccgtatta ccgcctttga gtgagctgat accgctcgcc gcagccgaac
     3181 gaccgagcgc agcgagtcag tgagcgagga agcggaagag cgcctgatgc ggtattttct
     3241 ccttacgcat ctgtgcggta tttcacaccg catatatggt gcactctcag tacaatctgc
     3301 tctgatgccg catagttaag ccagtataca ctccgctatc gctacgtgac tgggtcatgg
     3361 ctgcgccccg acacccgcca acacccgctg acgcgccctg acgggcttgt ctgctcccgg
     3421 catccgctta cagacaagct gtgaccgtct ccgggagctg catgtgtcag aggttttcac
     3481 cgtcatcacc gaaacgcgcg aggcagctgc ggtaaagctc atcagcgtgg tcgtgaagcg
     3541 attcacagat gtctgcctgt tcatccgcgt ccagctcgtt gagtttctcc agaagcgtta
     3601 atgtctggct tctgataaag cgggccatgt taagggcggt tttttcctgt ttggtcactg
     3661 atgcctccgt gtaaggggga tttctgttca tgggggtaat gataccgatg aaacgagaga
     3721 ggatgctcac gatacgggtt actgatgatg aacatgcccg gttactggaa cgttgtgagg
     3781 gtaaacaact ggcggtatgg atgcggcggg accagagaaa aatcactcag ggtcaatgcc
     3841 agcgcttcgt taatacagat gtaggtgttc cacagggtag ccagcagcat cctgcgatgc
     3901 agatccggaa cataatggtg cagggcgctg acttccgcgt ttccagactt tacgaaacac
     3961 ggaaaccgaa gaccattcat gttgttgctc aggtcgcaga cgttttgcag cagcagtcgc
     4021 ttcacgttcg ctcgcgtatc ggtgattcat tctgctaacc agtaaggcaa ccccgccagc
     4081 ctagccgggt cctcaacgac aggagcacga tcatgctagt catgccccgc gcccaccgga
     4141 aggagctgac tgggttgaag gctctcaagg gcatcggtcg agatcccggt gcctaatgag
     4201 tgagctaact tacattaatt gcgttgcgct cactgcccgc tttccagtcg ggaaacctgt
     4261 cgtgccagct gcattaatga atcggccaac gcgcggggag aggcggtttg cgtattgggc
     4321 gccagggtgg tttttctttt caccagtgag acgggcaaca gctgattgcc cttcaccgcc
     4381 tggccctgag agagttgcag caagcggtcc acgctggttt gccccagcag gcgaaaatcc
     4441 tgtttgatgg tggttaacgg cgggatataa catgagctgt cttcggtatc gtcgtatccc
     4501 actaccgaga tgtccgcacc aacgcgcagc ccggactcgg taatggcgcg cattgcgccc
     4561 agcgccatct gatcgttggc aaccagcatc gcagtgggaa cgatgccctc attcagcatt
     4621 tgcatggttt gttgaaaacc ggacatggca ctccagtcgc cttcccgttc cgctatcggc
     4681 tgaatttgat tgcgagtgag atatttatgc cagccagcca gacgcagacg cgccgagaca
     4741 gaacttaatg ggcccgctaa cagcgcgatt tgctggtgac ccaatgcgac cagatgctcc
     4801 acgcccagtc gcgtaccgtc ttcatgggag aaaataatac tgttgatggg tgtctggtca
     4861 gagacatcaa gaaataacgc cggaacatta gtgcaggcag cttccacagc aatggcatcc
     4921 tggtcatcca gcggatagtt aatgatcagc ccactgacgc gttgcgcgag aagattgtgc
     4981 accgccgctt tacaggcttc gacgccgctt cgttctacca tcgacaccac cacgctggca
     5041 cccagttgat cggcgcgaga tttaatcgcc gcgacaattt gcgacggcgc gtgcagggcc
     5101 agactggagg tggcaacgcc aatcagcaac gactgtttgc ccgccagttg ttgtgccacg
     5161 cggttgggaa tgtaattcag ctccgccatc gccgcttcca ctttttcccg cgttttcgca
     5221 gaaacgtggc tggcctggtt caccacgcgg gaaacggtct gataagagac accggcatac
     5281 tctgcgacat cgtataacgt tactggtttc acattcacca ccctgaattg actctcttcc
     5341 gggcgctatc atgccatacc gcgaaaggtt ttgcgccatt cgatggtgtc cgggatctcg
     5401 acgctctccc tt
//
