# Supplementary material for: Genetically encoded RNA strand exchange circuits for programmable protein expression and computation in cells
Source: bioRxiv preprint, doi:10.1101/2025.09.24.678369, version 1 (2025-09-24)
Supplement: Plasmid GenBank files [file 678369_file04.zip › Supplementary File 2/pET - G_17 Io.gb]

LOCUS       pET_-_G_17_+_Io         5412 bp ds-DNA     circular     22-SEP-2025
DEFINITION  .
KEYWORDS    "accession:addgene_vdb_2659"
COMMENT     Imported from database: AddGene Entry: pETDuet-1 URL:
            https://www.addgene.org/browse/sequence/2659/giraffe-analyze_vdb/
            GENERAL Analyze: Sequence Bacterial Resistance: Ampicillin Catalog
            Number: 71146 Cloning Method: Unknown Constitutive: Unspecified
            Notes: pETDuet-1 is designed for the coexpression of two target
            genes. pETDuet-1 carries the pBR322-derived ColE1 replicon, lacI
            gene and ampicillin resistance gene. Plasmid Type: Bacterial
            Expression, coexpression Promotor: T7 Size: 5420 Source/Vendor: EMD
            Biosciences Stable: Unspecified Viral/Non-Viral: Nonviral
FEATURES             Location/Qualifiers
     gene            complement(1..252)
                     /label="tet (887 - 636)"
                     /ApEinfo_revcolor="#d59687"
                     /ApEinfo_fwdcolor="#d59687"
     primer          184..203
                     /label="pBRrevBam_primer"
                     /ApEinfo_revcolor="#84b0dc"
                     /ApEinfo_fwdcolor="#84b0dc"
     primer          205..222
                     /label="pET_seq_fwd"
                     /note="sequence: gccagcaaccgcacctgt"
                     /ApEinfo_revcolor="#b1ff67"
                     /ApEinfo_fwdcolor="#b1ff67"
     primer          complement(254..304)
                     /label="pET_BB_rev_ga4"
                     /note="sequence: GACAGTTAGCCCAGAGCAGCGTTAGACTTCatcgatctcgatcctctacgc"
                     /ApEinfo_revcolor="#b4abac"
                     /ApEinfo_fwdcolor="#b4abac"
     misc_feature    275..314
                     /label="U1"
                     /ApEinfo_revcolor="#ff9ccd"
                     /ApEinfo_fwdcolor="#ff9ccd"
                     /note="GA homology domain"
     misc_feature    318..334
                     /label="T7 promoter"
                     /ApEinfo_revcolor="#9eafd2"
                     /ApEinfo_fwdcolor="#9eafd2"
     misc_feature    335..350
                     /label="5hp"
                     /ApEinfo_revcolor="#9eafd2"
                     /ApEinfo_fwdcolor="#9eafd2"
     misc_feature    541..584
                     /label="Thyb6"
                     /ApEinfo_revcolor="#c7b0e3"
                     /ApEinfo_fwdcolor="#c7b0e3"
     misc_feature    585..640
                     /label="riboJn"
                     /ApEinfo_revcolor="#b4abac"
                     /ApEinfo_fwdcolor="#b4abac"
     misc_feature    641..680
                     /label="Ux"
                     /ApEinfo_revcolor="#ffef86"
                     /ApEinfo_fwdcolor="#ffef86"
                     /note="GA homology domain"
     misc_feature    714..730
                     /label="T7 promoter"
                     /ApEinfo_revcolor="#75c6a9"
                     /ApEinfo_fwdcolor="#75c6a9"
     misc_feature    764..808
                     /label="T7 terminator"
                     /ApEinfo_revcolor="#85dae9"
                     /ApEinfo_fwdcolor="#85dae9"
     primer          809..836
                     /label="pET_BB_ds_fwd"
                     /note="sequence: ctgaaaggaggaactatatccggattgg"
                     /ApEinfo_revcolor="#b1ff67"
                     /ApEinfo_fwdcolor="#b1ff67"
     primer          complement(838..857)
                     /label="pET_seq_rev"
                     /note="sequence: ctacagggcgcgtcccattc"
                     /ApEinfo_revcolor="#ff9ccd"
                     /ApEinfo_fwdcolor="#ff9ccd"
     gene            complement(1415..2275)
                     /label="Ampicillin"
                     /ApEinfo_revcolor="#f58a5e"
                     /ApEinfo_fwdcolor="#f58a5e"
     primer          complement(1418..1446)
                     /label="pET_ampR_rev"
                     /note="sequence: agataggtgcctcactgattaagcattgg"
                     /ApEinfo_revcolor="#d6b295"
                     /ApEinfo_fwdcolor="#d6b295"
     promoter        complement(2318..2346)
                     /label="AmpR_promoter"
                     /ApEinfo_revcolor="#84b0dc"
                     /ApEinfo_fwdcolor="#84b0dc"
     origin          2433..3052
                     /label="pBR322_origin"
                     /ApEinfo_revcolor="#75c6a9"
                     /ApEinfo_fwdcolor="#75c6a9"
     primer          3451..3473
                     /label="pGEX_3_primer"
                     /ApEinfo_revcolor="#ff9ccd"
                     /ApEinfo_fwdcolor="#ff9ccd"
     feature         complement(3467..3658)
                     /label="ROP"
                     /ApEinfo_revcolor="#c7b0e3"
                     /ApEinfo_fwdcolor="#c7b0e3"
     regulatory      complement(4230..5321)
                     /label="lacI"
                     /ApEinfo_revcolor="#c6c9d1"
                     /ApEinfo_fwdcolor="#c6c9d1"
ORIGIN
        1 atgcgactcc tgcattagga agcagcccag tagtaggttg aggccgttga gcaccgccgc
       61 cgcaaggaat ggtgcatgca aggagatggc gcccaacagt cccccggcca cggggcctgc
      121 caccataccc acgccgaaac aagcgctcat gagcccgaag tggcgagccc gatcttcccc
      181 atcggtgatg tcggcgatat aggcgccagc aaccgcacct gtggcgccgg tgatgccggc
      241 cacgatgcgt ccggcgtaga ggatcgagat cgatCATTAC TCGCATCCAT TCTCAGGCTG
      301 TCTCGTCTCG TCTCTTCTAA TACGACTCAC TATAGGGAGA TTCGTCTCCC AAATACTTAA
      361 TACAAAATAA TCACTTCACA ACATCAACTA TACTACTCCG TGTTATCTCG TTGGAGATAT
      421 TCATGGATAC GGCCGGCATG GTCCCAGCCT CCTCGCTGGC GCCGGCTGGG CAACATTCCG
      481 AGGGGACCGT CCCCTCGGTA ATGGCGAATG GGACAATCAG GATTGTAGTA TGGTTGATGT
      541 atatcAGATA ACAGATACtt cgGtatctgt tatctgttTT TTTTAGCTGT CACCGGATGT
      601 GCTTTCCGGT CTGATGAGTC CGTGAGGACG AAACAGCCTC CCAGGATACA TAGATTACCA
      661 CAACTCCGAG CCCTTCCACC gaagtctaac gctgctctgg gctaactgtc TTCTAATACG
      721 ACTCACTATA GGGAGATTCG TCTCCCAATC AATAACACAC ATACTATAAC CCCTTGGGGC
      781 CTCTAAACGG GTCTTGAGGG GTTTTTTGct gaaaggagga actatatccg gattggcgaa
      841 tgggnnnnnn nnnnnnnnnn nnnnnnnnnn nnnnnnnnnn nnnnnnnnnn nnnnnnnnnn
      901 nnnnnnnnnn nnnnnnnnnn nnnnnnnnnn nnnnnnnnnn nnnnnnnnnn nnnnnnnnnn
      961 nnnnnnnncn nnnnnnnnnn nnnnnnnnnn nnnnnnnnnn nnnnnnnnnn nnnnnnnnnn
     1021 nnnnnnnnnn nnnnnnnnnn nnnnnnnnnn nnnnnnnnnn annnnnnnnn nnnnnnnnnn
     1081 nnnnnnnnnn nnnnnnnnnn nnnnnnnnnn cctttgacgt tggagtccac gttctttaat
     1141 agtggactct tgttccaaac tggaacaaca ctcaacccta tctcggtcta ttcttttgat
     1201 ttataaggga ttttgccgat ttcggcctat tggttaaaaa atgagctgat ttaacaaaaa
     1261 tttaacgcga attttaacaa aatattaacg tttacaattt ctggcggcac gatggcatga
     1321 gattatcaaa aaggatcttc acctagatcc ttttaaatta aaaatgaagt tttaaatcaa
     1381 tctaaagtat atatgagtaa acttggtctg acagttacca atgcttaatc agtgaggcac
     1441 ctatctcagc gatctgtcta tttcgttcat ccatagttgc ctgactcccc gtcgtgtaga
     1501 taactacgat acgggagggc ttaccatctg gccccagtgc tgcaatgata ccgcgagacc
     1561 cacgctcacc ggctccagat ttatcagcaa taaaccagcc agccggaagg gccgagcgca
     1621 gaagtggtcc tgcaacttta tccgcctcca tccagtctat taattgttgc cgggaagcta
     1681 gagtaagtag ttcgccagtt aatagtttgc gcaacgttgt tgccattgct acaggcatcg
     1741 tggtgtcacg ctcgtcgttt ggtatggctt cattcagctc cggttcccaa cgatcaaggc
     1801 gagttacatg atcccccatg ttgtgcaaaa aagcggttag ctccttcggt cctccgatcg
     1861 ttgtcagaag taagttggcc gcagtgttat cactcatggt tatggcagca ctgcataatt
     1921 ctcttactgt catgccatcc gtaagatgct tttctgtgac tggtgagtac tcaaccaagt
     1981 cattctgaga atagtgtatg cggcgaccga gttgctcttg cccggcgtca atacgggata
     2041 ataccgcgcc acatagcaga actttaaaag tgctcatcat tggaaaacgt tcttcggggc
     2101 gaaaactctc aaggatctta ccgctgttga gatccagttc gatgtaaccc actcgtgcac
     2161 ccaactgatc ttcagcatct tttactttca ccagcgtttc tgggtgagca aaaacaggaa
     2221 ggcaaaatgc cgcaaaaaag ggaataaggg cgacacggaa atgttgaata ctcatactct
     2281 tcctttttca atcatgattg aagcatttat cagggttatt gtctcatgag cggatacata
     2341 tttgaatgta tttagaaaaa taaacaaata ggtcatgacc aaaatccctt aacgtgagtt
     2401 ttcgttccac tgagcgtcag accccgtaga aaagatcaaa ggatcttctt gagatccttt
     2461 ttttctgcgc gtaatctgct gcttgcaaac aaaaaaacca ccgctaccag cggtggtttg
     2521 tttgccggat caagagctac caactctttt tccgaaggta actggcttca gcagagcgca
     2581 gataccaaat actgtccttc tagtgtagcc gtagttaggc caccacttca agaactctgt
     2641 agcaccgcct acatacctcg ctctgctaat cctgttacca gtggctgctg ccagtggcga
     2701 taagtcgtgt cttaccgggt tggactcaag acgatagtta ccggataagg cgcagcggtc
     2761 gggctgaacg gggggttcgt gcacacagcc cagcttggag cgaacgacct acaccgaact
     2821 gagataccta cagcgtgagc tatgagaaag cgccacgctt cccgaaggga gaaaggcgga
     2881 caggtatccg gtaagcggca gggtcggaac aggagagcgc acgagggagc ttccaggggg
     2941 aaacgcctgg tatctttata gtcctgtcgg gtttcgccac ctctgacttg agcgtcgatt
     3001 tttgtgatgc tcgtcagggg ggcggagcct atggaaaaac gccagcaacg cggccttttt
     3061 acggttcctg gccttttgct ggccttttgc tcacatgttc tttcctgcgt tatcccctga
     3121 ttctgtggat aaccgtatta ccgcctttga gtgagctgat accgctcgcc gcagccgaac
     3181 gaccgagcgc agcgagtcag tgagcgagga agcggaagag cgcctgatgc ggtattttct
     3241 ccttacgcat ctgtgcggta tttcacaccg catatatggt gcactctcag tacaatctgc
     3301 tctgatgccg catagttaag ccagtataca ctccgctatc gctacgtgac tgggtcatgg
     3361 ctgcgccccg acacccgcca acacccgctg acgcgccctg acgggcttgt ctgctcccgg
     3421 catccgctta cagacaagct gtgaccgtct ccgggagctg catgtgtcag aggttttcac
     3481 cgtcatcacc gaaacgcgcg aggcagctgc ggtaaagctc atcagcgtgg tcgtgaagcg
     3541 attcacagat gtctgcctgt tcatccgcgt ccagctcgtt gagtttctcc agaagcgtta
     3601 atgtctggct tctgataaag cgggccatgt taagggcggt tttttcctgt ttggtcactg
     3661 atgcctccgt gtaaggggga tttctgttca tgggggtaat gataccgatg aaacgagaga
     3721 ggatgctcac gatacgggtt actgatgatg aacatgcccg gttactggaa cgttgtgagg
     3781 gtaaacaact ggcggtatgg atgcggcggg accagagaaa aatcactcag ggtcaatgcc
     3841 agcgcttcgt taatacagat gtaggtgttc cacagggtag ccagcagcat cctgcgatgc
     3901 agatccggaa cataatggtg cagggcgctg acttccgcgt ttccagactt tacgaaacac
     3961 ggaaaccgaa gaccattcat gttgttgctc aggtcgcaga cgttttgcag cagcagtcgc
     4021 ttcacgttcg ctcgcgtatc ggtgattcat tctgctaacc agtaaggcaa ccccgccagc
     4081 ctagccgggt cctcaacgac aggagcacga tcatgctagt catgccccgc gcccaccgga
     4141 aggagctgac tgggttgaag gctctcaagg gcatcggtcg agatcccggt gcctaatgag
     4201 tgagctaact tacattaatt gcgttgcgct cactgcccgc tttccagtcg ggaaacctgt
     4261 cgtgccagct gcattaatga atcggccaac gcgcggggag aggcggtttg cgtattgggc
     4321 gccagggtgg tttttctttt caccagtgag acgggcaaca gctgattgcc cttcaccgcc
     4381 tggccctgag agagttgcag caagcggtcc acgctggttt gccccagcag gcgaaaatcc
     4441 tgtttgatgg tggttaacgg cgggatataa catgagctgt cttcggtatc gtcgtatccc
     4501 actaccgaga tgtccgcacc aacgcgcagc ccggactcgg taatggcgcg cattgcgccc
     4561 agcgccatct gatcgttggc aaccagcatc gcagtgggaa cgatgccctc attcagcatt
     4621 tgcatggttt gttgaaaacc ggacatggca ctccagtcgc cttcccgttc cgctatcggc
     4681 tgaatttgat tgcgagtgag atatttatgc cagccagcca gacgcagacg cgccgagaca
     4741 gaacttaatg ggcccgctaa cagcgcgatt tgctggtgac ccaatgcgac cagatgctcc
     4801 acgcccagtc gcgtaccgtc ttcatgggag aaaataatac tgttgatggg tgtctggtca
     4861 gagacatcaa gaaataacgc cggaacatta gtgcaggcag cttccacagc aatggcatcc
     4921 tggtcatcca gcggatagtt aatgatcagc ccactgacgc gttgcgcgag aagattgtgc
     4981 accgccgctt tacaggcttc gacgccgctt cgttctacca tcgacaccac cacgctggca
     5041 cccagttgat cggcgcgaga tttaatcgcc gcgacaattt gcgacggcgc gtgcagggcc
     5101 agactggagg tggcaacgcc aatcagcaac gactgtttgc ccgccagttg ttgtgccacg
     5161 cggttgggaa tgtaattcag ctccgccatc gccgcttcca ctttttcccg cgttttcgca
     5221 gaaacgtggc tggcctggtt caccacgcgg gaaacggtct gataagagac accggcatac
     5281 tctgcgacat cgtataacgt tactggtttc acattcacca ccctgaattg actctcttcc
     5341 gggcgctatc atgccatacc gcgaaaggtt ttgcgccatt cgatggtgtc cgggatctcg
     5401 acgctctccc tt
//
