# Supplementary material for: Genetically encoded RNA strand exchange circuits for programmable protein expression and computation in cells
Source: bioRxiv preprint, doi:10.1101/2025.09.24.678369, version 1 (2025-09-24)
Supplement: Plasmid GenBank files [file 678369_file04.zip › Supplementary File 2/pET - G_18 IM_13.gb]

LOCUS       pET_-_G_18_+_IM_13      5382 bp ds-DNA     circular     22-SEP-2025
DEFINITION  .
KEYWORDS    "accession:addgene_vdb_2659"
COMMENT     Imported from database: AddGene Entry: pETDuet-1 URL:
            https://www.addgene.org/browse/sequence/2659/giraffe-analyze_vdb/
            GENERAL Analyze: Sequence Bacterial Resistance: Ampicillin Catalog
            Number: 71146 Cloning Method: Unknown Constitutive: Unspecified
            Notes: pETDuet-1 is designed for the coexpression of two target
            genes. pETDuet-1 carries the pBR322-derived ColE1 replicon, lacI
            gene and ampicillin resistance gene. Plasmid Type: Bacterial
            Expression, coexpression Promotor: T7 Size: 5420 Source/Vendor: EMD
            Biosciences Stable: Unspecified Viral/Non-Viral: Nonviral
FEATURES             Location/Qualifiers
     gene            complement(1..252)
                     /label="tet (887 - 636)"
                     /ApEinfo_revcolor="#d59687"
                     /ApEinfo_fwdcolor="#d59687"
     primer          184..203
                     /label="pBRrevBam_primer"
                     /ApEinfo_revcolor="#84b0dc"
                     /ApEinfo_fwdcolor="#84b0dc"
     primer          205..222
                     /label="pET_seq_fwd"
                     /note="sequence: gccagcaaccgcacctgt"
                     /ApEinfo_revcolor="#b1ff67"
                     /ApEinfo_fwdcolor="#b1ff67"
     primer          complement(254..304)
                     /label="pET_BB_rev_ga4"
                     /note="sequence: GACAGTTAGCCCAGAGCAGCGTTAGACTTCatcgatctcgatcctctacgc"
                     /ApEinfo_revcolor="#b4abac"
                     /ApEinfo_fwdcolor="#b4abac"
     misc_feature    275..314
                     /label="U1"
                     /ApEinfo_revcolor="#ff9ccd"
                     /ApEinfo_fwdcolor="#ff9ccd"
                     /note="GA homology domain"
     misc_feature    318..334
                     /label="T7 promoter"
                     /ApEinfo_revcolor="#9eafd2"
                     /ApEinfo_fwdcolor="#9eafd2"
     misc_feature    335..350
                     /label="5hp"
                     /ApEinfo_revcolor="#9eafd2"
                     /ApEinfo_fwdcolor="#9eafd2"
     misc_feature    511..554
                     /label="Thyb6"
                     /ApEinfo_revcolor="#c7b0e3"
                     /ApEinfo_fwdcolor="#c7b0e3"
     misc_feature    555..610
                     /label="riboJn"
                     /ApEinfo_revcolor="#b4abac"
                     /ApEinfo_fwdcolor="#b4abac"
     misc_feature    611..650
                     /label="Ux"
                     /ApEinfo_revcolor="#ffef86"
                     /ApEinfo_fwdcolor="#ffef86"
                     /note="GA homology domain"
     misc_feature    684..700
                     /label="T7 promoter"
                     /ApEinfo_revcolor="#d6b295"
                     /ApEinfo_fwdcolor="#d6b295"
     misc_feature    734..778
                     /label="T7 terminator"
                     /ApEinfo_revcolor="#85dae9"
                     /ApEinfo_fwdcolor="#85dae9"
     primer          779..806
                     /label="pET_BB_ds_fwd"
                     /note="sequence: ctgaaaggaggaactatatccggattgg"
                     /ApEinfo_revcolor="#b1ff67"
                     /ApEinfo_fwdcolor="#b1ff67"
     primer          complement(808..827)
                     /label="pET_seq_rev"
                     /note="sequence: ctacagggcgcgtcccattc"
                     /ApEinfo_revcolor="#ff9ccd"
                     /ApEinfo_fwdcolor="#ff9ccd"
     gene            complement(1385..2245)
                     /label="Ampicillin"
                     /ApEinfo_revcolor="#f58a5e"
                     /ApEinfo_fwdcolor="#f58a5e"
     primer          complement(1388..1416)
                     /label="pET_ampR_rev"
                     /note="sequence: agataggtgcctcactgattaagcattgg"
                     /ApEinfo_revcolor="#d6b295"
                     /ApEinfo_fwdcolor="#d6b295"
     promoter        complement(2288..2316)
                     /label="AmpR_promoter"
                     /ApEinfo_revcolor="#84b0dc"
                     /ApEinfo_fwdcolor="#84b0dc"
     origin          2403..3022
                     /label="pBR322_origin"
                     /ApEinfo_revcolor="#75c6a9"
                     /ApEinfo_fwdcolor="#75c6a9"
     primer          3421..3443
                     /label="pGEX_3_primer"
                     /ApEinfo_revcolor="#ff9ccd"
                     /ApEinfo_fwdcolor="#ff9ccd"
     feature         complement(3437..3628)
                     /label="ROP"
                     /ApEinfo_revcolor="#c7b0e3"
                     /ApEinfo_fwdcolor="#c7b0e3"
     regulatory      complement(4200..5291)
                     /label="lacI"
                     /ApEinfo_revcolor="#c6c9d1"
                     /ApEinfo_fwdcolor="#c6c9d1"
ORIGIN
        1 atgcgactcc tgcattagga agcagcccag tagtaggttg aggccgttga gcaccgccgc
       61 cgcaaggaat ggtgcatgca aggagatggc gcccaacagt cccccggcca cggggcctgc
      121 caccataccc acgccgaaac aagcgctcat gagcccgaag tggcgagccc gatcttcccc
      181 atcggtgatg tcggcgatat aggcgccagc aaccgcacct gtggcgccgg tgatgccggc
      241 cacgatgcgt ccggcgtaga ggatcgagat cgatCATTAC TCGCATCCAT TCTCAGGCTG
      301 TCTCGTCTCG TCTCTTCTAA TACGACTCAC TATAGGGAGA TTCGTCTCCC AAAATACTTA
      361 ATACAAAATA ACACATTCAA TACATCAACT ATACTACTAC GGCCGGCATG GTCCCAGCCT
      421 CCTCGCTGGC GCCGGCTGGG CAACATTCCG AGGGGACCGT CCCCTCGGTA ATGGCGAATG
      481 GGACAATCAG GATTGTAGTA TGGTTGATGT ttatcAGATA ACAGATACtt cgGtatctgt
      541 tatctgttTT TTTTAGCTGT CACCGGATGT GCTTTCCGGT CTGATGAGTC CGTGAGGACG
      601 AAACAGCCTC CCAGGATACA TAGATTACCA CAACTCCGAG CCCTTCCACC gaagtctaac
      661 gctgctctgg gctaactgtc TTCTAATACG ACTCACTATA GGGAGATTCG TCTCCCTACC
      721 ATACTACAAT CCTCTATAAC CCCTTGGGGC CTCTAAACGG GTCTTGAGGG GTTTTTTGct
      781 gaaaggagga actatatccg gattggcgaa tgggnnnnnn nnnnnnnnnn nnnnnnnnnn
      841 nnnnnnnnnn nnnnnnnnnn nnnnnnnnnn nnnnnnnnnn nnnnnnnnnn nnnnnnnnnn
      901 nnnnnnnnnn nnnnnnnnnn nnnnnnnnnn nnnnnnnncn nnnnnnnnnn nnnnnnnnnn
      961 nnnnnnnnnn nnnnnnnnnn nnnnnnnnnn nnnnnnnnnn nnnnnnnnnn nnnnnnnnnn
     1021 nnnnnnnnnn annnnnnnnn nnnnnnnnnn nnnnnnnnnn nnnnnnnnnn nnnnnnnnnn
     1081 cctttgacgt tggagtccac gttctttaat agtggactct tgttccaaac tggaacaaca
     1141 ctcaacccta tctcggtcta ttcttttgat ttataaggga ttttgccgat ttcggcctat
     1201 tggttaaaaa atgagctgat ttaacaaaaa tttaacgcga attttaacaa aatattaacg
     1261 tttacaattt ctggcggcac gatggcatga gattatcaaa aaggatcttc acctagatcc
     1321 ttttaaatta aaaatgaagt tttaaatcaa tctaaagtat atatgagtaa acttggtctg
     1381 acagttacca atgcttaatc agtgaggcac ctatctcagc gatctgtcta tttcgttcat
     1441 ccatagttgc ctgactcccc gtcgtgtaga taactacgat acgggagggc ttaccatctg
     1501 gccccagtgc tgcaatgata ccgcgagacc cacgctcacc ggctccagat ttatcagcaa
     1561 taaaccagcc agccggaagg gccgagcgca gaagtggtcc tgcaacttta tccgcctcca
     1621 tccagtctat taattgttgc cgggaagcta gagtaagtag ttcgccagtt aatagtttgc
     1681 gcaacgttgt tgccattgct acaggcatcg tggtgtcacg ctcgtcgttt ggtatggctt
     1741 cattcagctc cggttcccaa cgatcaaggc gagttacatg atcccccatg ttgtgcaaaa
     1801 aagcggttag ctccttcggt cctccgatcg ttgtcagaag taagttggcc gcagtgttat
     1861 cactcatggt tatggcagca ctgcataatt ctcttactgt catgccatcc gtaagatgct
     1921 tttctgtgac tggtgagtac tcaaccaagt cattctgaga atagtgtatg cggcgaccga
     1981 gttgctcttg cccggcgtca atacgggata ataccgcgcc acatagcaga actttaaaag
     2041 tgctcatcat tggaaaacgt tcttcggggc gaaaactctc aaggatctta ccgctgttga
     2101 gatccagttc gatgtaaccc actcgtgcac ccaactgatc ttcagcatct tttactttca
     2161 ccagcgtttc tgggtgagca aaaacaggaa ggcaaaatgc cgcaaaaaag ggaataaggg
     2221 cgacacggaa atgttgaata ctcatactct tcctttttca atcatgattg aagcatttat
     2281 cagggttatt gtctcatgag cggatacata tttgaatgta tttagaaaaa taaacaaata
     2341 ggtcatgacc aaaatccctt aacgtgagtt ttcgttccac tgagcgtcag accccgtaga
     2401 aaagatcaaa ggatcttctt gagatccttt ttttctgcgc gtaatctgct gcttgcaaac
     2461 aaaaaaacca ccgctaccag cggtggtttg tttgccggat caagagctac caactctttt
     2521 tccgaaggta actggcttca gcagagcgca gataccaaat actgtccttc tagtgtagcc
     2581 gtagttaggc caccacttca agaactctgt agcaccgcct acatacctcg ctctgctaat
     2641 cctgttacca gtggctgctg ccagtggcga taagtcgtgt cttaccgggt tggactcaag
     2701 acgatagtta ccggataagg cgcagcggtc gggctgaacg gggggttcgt gcacacagcc
     2761 cagcttggag cgaacgacct acaccgaact gagataccta cagcgtgagc tatgagaaag
     2821 cgccacgctt cccgaaggga gaaaggcgga caggtatccg gtaagcggca gggtcggaac
     2881 aggagagcgc acgagggagc ttccaggggg aaacgcctgg tatctttata gtcctgtcgg
     2941 gtttcgccac ctctgacttg agcgtcgatt tttgtgatgc tcgtcagggg ggcggagcct
     3001 atggaaaaac gccagcaacg cggccttttt acggttcctg gccttttgct ggccttttgc
     3061 tcacatgttc tttcctgcgt tatcccctga ttctgtggat aaccgtatta ccgcctttga
     3121 gtgagctgat accgctcgcc gcagccgaac gaccgagcgc agcgagtcag tgagcgagga
     3181 agcggaagag cgcctgatgc ggtattttct ccttacgcat ctgtgcggta tttcacaccg
     3241 catatatggt gcactctcag tacaatctgc tctgatgccg catagttaag ccagtataca
     3301 ctccgctatc gctacgtgac tgggtcatgg ctgcgccccg acacccgcca acacccgctg
     3361 acgcgccctg acgggcttgt ctgctcccgg catccgctta cagacaagct gtgaccgtct
     3421 ccgggagctg catgtgtcag aggttttcac cgtcatcacc gaaacgcgcg aggcagctgc
     3481 ggtaaagctc atcagcgtgg tcgtgaagcg attcacagat gtctgcctgt tcatccgcgt
     3541 ccagctcgtt gagtttctcc agaagcgtta atgtctggct tctgataaag cgggccatgt
     3601 taagggcggt tttttcctgt ttggtcactg atgcctccgt gtaaggggga tttctgttca
     3661 tgggggtaat gataccgatg aaacgagaga ggatgctcac gatacgggtt actgatgatg
     3721 aacatgcccg gttactggaa cgttgtgagg gtaaacaact ggcggtatgg atgcggcggg
     3781 accagagaaa aatcactcag ggtcaatgcc agcgcttcgt taatacagat gtaggtgttc
     3841 cacagggtag ccagcagcat cctgcgatgc agatccggaa cataatggtg cagggcgctg
     3901 acttccgcgt ttccagactt tacgaaacac ggaaaccgaa gaccattcat gttgttgctc
     3961 aggtcgcaga cgttttgcag cagcagtcgc ttcacgttcg ctcgcgtatc ggtgattcat
     4021 tctgctaacc agtaaggcaa ccccgccagc ctagccgggt cctcaacgac aggagcacga
     4081 tcatgctagt catgccccgc gcccaccgga aggagctgac tgggttgaag gctctcaagg
     4141 gcatcggtcg agatcccggt gcctaatgag tgagctaact tacattaatt gcgttgcgct
     4201 cactgcccgc tttccagtcg ggaaacctgt cgtgccagct gcattaatga atcggccaac
     4261 gcgcggggag aggcggtttg cgtattgggc gccagggtgg tttttctttt caccagtgag
     4321 acgggcaaca gctgattgcc cttcaccgcc tggccctgag agagttgcag caagcggtcc
     4381 acgctggttt gccccagcag gcgaaaatcc tgtttgatgg tggttaacgg cgggatataa
     4441 catgagctgt cttcggtatc gtcgtatccc actaccgaga tgtccgcacc aacgcgcagc
     4501 ccggactcgg taatggcgcg cattgcgccc agcgccatct gatcgttggc aaccagcatc
     4561 gcagtgggaa cgatgccctc attcagcatt tgcatggttt gttgaaaacc ggacatggca
     4621 ctccagtcgc cttcccgttc cgctatcggc tgaatttgat tgcgagtgag atatttatgc
     4681 cagccagcca gacgcagacg cgccgagaca gaacttaatg ggcccgctaa cagcgcgatt
     4741 tgctggtgac ccaatgcgac cagatgctcc acgcccagtc gcgtaccgtc ttcatgggag
     4801 aaaataatac tgttgatggg tgtctggtca gagacatcaa gaaataacgc cggaacatta
     4861 gtgcaggcag cttccacagc aatggcatcc tggtcatcca gcggatagtt aatgatcagc
     4921 ccactgacgc gttgcgcgag aagattgtgc accgccgctt tacaggcttc gacgccgctt
     4981 cgttctacca tcgacaccac cacgctggca cccagttgat cggcgcgaga tttaatcgcc
     5041 gcgacaattt gcgacggcgc gtgcagggcc agactggagg tggcaacgcc aatcagcaac
     5101 gactgtttgc ccgccagttg ttgtgccacg cggttgggaa tgtaattcag ctccgccatc
     5161 gccgcttcca ctttttcccg cgttttcgca gaaacgtggc tggcctggtt caccacgcgg
     5221 gaaacggtct gataagagac accggcatac tctgcgacat cgtataacgt tactggtttc
     5281 acattcacca ccctgaattg actctcttcc gggcgctatc atgccatacc gcgaaaggtt
     5341 ttgcgccatt cgatggtgtc cgggatctcg acgctctccc tt
//
