# Supplementary material for: Genetically encoded RNA strand exchange circuits for programmable protein expression and computation in cells
Source: bioRxiv preprint, doi:10.1101/2025.09.24.678369, version 1 (2025-09-24)
Supplement: Plasmid GenBank files [file 678369_file04.zip › Supplementary File 2/pET - G_18 Io.gb]

LOCUS       pET_-_G_18_+_Io         5412 bp ds-DNA     circular     22-SEP-2025
DEFINITION  .
KEYWORDS    "accession:addgene_vdb_2659"
COMMENT     Imported from database: AddGene Entry: pETDuet-1 URL:
            https://www.addgene.org/browse/sequence/2659/giraffe-analyze_vdb/
            GENERAL Analyze: Sequence Bacterial Resistance: Ampicillin Catalog
            Number: 71146 Cloning Method: Unknown Constitutive: Unspecified
            Notes: pETDuet-1 is designed for the coexpression of two target
            genes. pETDuet-1 carries the pBR322-derived ColE1 replicon, lacI
            gene and ampicillin resistance gene. Plasmid Type: Bacterial
            Expression, coexpression Promotor: T7 Size: 5420 Source/Vendor: EMD
            Biosciences Stable: Unspecified Viral/Non-Viral: Nonviral
FEATURES             Location/Qualifiers
     gene            complement(1..252)
                     /label="tet (887 - 636)"
                     /ApEinfo_revcolor="#d59687"
                     /ApEinfo_fwdcolor="#d59687"
     primer          184..203
                     /label="pBRrevBam_primer"
                     /ApEinfo_revcolor="#84b0dc"
                     /ApEinfo_fwdcolor="#84b0dc"
     primer          205..222
                     /label="pET_seq_fwd"
                     /note="sequence: gccagcaaccgcacctgt"
                     /ApEinfo_revcolor="#b1ff67"
                     /ApEinfo_fwdcolor="#b1ff67"
     primer          complement(254..304)
                     /label="pET_BB_rev_ga4"
                     /note="sequence: GACAGTTAGCCCAGAGCAGCGTTAGACTTCatcgatctcgatcctctacgc"
                     /ApEinfo_revcolor="#b4abac"
                     /ApEinfo_fwdcolor="#b4abac"
     misc_feature    275..314
                     /label="U1"
                     /ApEinfo_revcolor="#ff9ccd"
                     /ApEinfo_fwdcolor="#ff9ccd"
                     /note="GA homology domain"
     misc_feature    318..334
                     /label="T7 promoter"
                     /ApEinfo_revcolor="#9eafd2"
                     /ApEinfo_fwdcolor="#9eafd2"
     misc_feature    335..350
                     /label="5hp"
                     /ApEinfo_revcolor="#9eafd2"
                     /ApEinfo_fwdcolor="#9eafd2"
     misc_feature    401..484
                     /label="Rg"
                     /ApEinfo_revcolor="#ff9ccd"
                     /ApEinfo_fwdcolor="#ff9ccd"
     misc_feature    511..554
                     /label="Thyb6"
                     /ApEinfo_revcolor="#c7b0e3"
                     /ApEinfo_fwdcolor="#c7b0e3"
     misc_feature    555..610
                     /label="riboJn"
                     /ApEinfo_revcolor="#b4abac"
                     /ApEinfo_fwdcolor="#b4abac"
     misc_feature    611..650
                     /label="Ux"
                     /ApEinfo_revcolor="#ffef86"
                     /ApEinfo_fwdcolor="#ffef86"
                     /note="GA homology domain"
     misc_feature    684..700
                     /label="T7 promoter"
                     /ApEinfo_revcolor="#75c6a9"
                     /ApEinfo_fwdcolor="#75c6a9"
     misc_feature    734..778
                     /label="T7 terminator"
                     /ApEinfo_revcolor="#85dae9"
                     /ApEinfo_fwdcolor="#85dae9"
     primer          809..836
                     /label="pET_BB_ds_fwd"
                     /note="sequence: ctgaaaggaggaactatatccggattgg"
                     /ApEinfo_revcolor="#b1ff67"
                     /ApEinfo_fwdcolor="#b1ff67"
     primer          complement(838..857)
                     /label="pET_seq_rev"
                     /note="sequence: ctacagggcgcgtcccattc"
                     /ApEinfo_revcolor="#ff9ccd"
                     /ApEinfo_fwdcolor="#ff9ccd"
     gene            complement(1415..2275)
                     /label="Ampicillin"
                     /ApEinfo_revcolor="#f58a5e"
                     /ApEinfo_fwdcolor="#f58a5e"
     primer          complement(1418..1446)
                     /label="pET_ampR_rev"
                     /note="sequence: agataggtgcctcactgattaagcattgg"
                     /ApEinfo_revcolor="#d6b295"
                     /ApEinfo_fwdcolor="#d6b295"
     promoter        complement(2318..2346)
                     /label="AmpR_promoter"
                     /ApEinfo_revcolor="#84b0dc"
                     /ApEinfo_fwdcolor="#84b0dc"
     origin          2433..3052
                     /label="pBR322_origin"
                     /ApEinfo_revcolor="#75c6a9"
                     /ApEinfo_fwdcolor="#75c6a9"
     primer          3451..3473
                     /label="pGEX_3_primer"
                     /ApEinfo_revcolor="#ff9ccd"
                     /ApEinfo_fwdcolor="#ff9ccd"
     feature         complement(3467..3658)
                     /label="ROP"
                     /ApEinfo_revcolor="#c7b0e3"
                     /ApEinfo_fwdcolor="#c7b0e3"
     regulatory      complement(4230..5321)
                     /label="lacI"
                     /ApEinfo_revcolor="#c6c9d1"
                     /ApEinfo_fwdcolor="#c6c9d1"
ORIGIN
        1 atgcgactcc tgcattagga agcagcccag tagtaggttg aggccgttga gcaccgccgc
       61 cgcaaggaat ggtgcatgca aggagatggc gcccaacagt cccccggcca cggggcctgc
      121 caccataccc acgccgaaac aagcgctcat gagcccgaag tggcgagccc gatcttcccc
      181 atcggtgatg tcggcgatat aggcgccagc aaccgcacct gtggcgccgg tgatgccggc
      241 cacgatgcgt ccggcgtaga ggatcgagat cgatCATTAC TCGCATCCAT TCTCAGGCTG
      301 TCTCGTCTCG TCTCTTCTAA TACGACTCAC TATAGGGAGA TTCGTCTCCC AAAATACTTA
      361 ATACAAAATA ACACATTCAA TACATCAACT ATACTACTAC GGCCGGCATG GTCCCAGCCT
      421 CCTCGCTGGC GCCGGCTGGG CAACATTCCG AGGGGACCGT CCCCTCGGTA ATGGCGAATG
      481 GGACAATCAG GATTGTAGTA TGGTTGATGT ttatcAGATA ACAGATACtt cgGtatctgt
      541 tatctgttTT TTTTAGCTGT CACCGGATGT GCTTTCCGGT CTGATGAGTC CGTGAGGACG
      601 AAACAGCCTC CCAGGATACA TAGATTACCA CAACTCCGAG CCCTTCCACC gaagtctaac
      661 gctgctctgg gctaactgtc TTCTAATACG ACTCACTATA GGGAGATTCG TCTCCCAATC
      721 AATAACACAC ATACTATAAC CCCTTGGGGC CTCTAAACGG GTCTTGAGGG GTTTTTTGct
      781 gaaacctcag gcatttgaga agcacacgct gaaaggagga actatatccg gattggcgaa
      841 tgggnnnnnn nnnnnnnnnn nnnnnnnnnn nnnnnnnnnn nnnnnnnnnn nnnnnnnnnn
      901 nnnnnnnnnn nnnnnnnnnn nnnnnnnnnn nnnnnnnnnn nnnnnnnnnn nnnnnnnnnn
      961 nnnnnnnncn nnnnnnnnnn nnnnnnnnnn nnnnnnnnnn nnnnnnnnnn nnnnnnnnnn
     1021 nnnnnnnnnn nnnnnnnnnn nnnnnnnnnn nnnnnnnnnn annnnnnnnn nnnnnnnnnn
     1081 nnnnnnnnnn nnnnnnnnnn nnnnnnnnnn cctttgacgt tggagtccac gttctttaat
     1141 agtggactct tgttccaaac tggaacaaca ctcaacccta tctcggtcta ttcttttgat
     1201 ttataaggga ttttgccgat ttcggcctat tggttaaaaa atgagctgat ttaacaaaaa
     1261 tttaacgcga attttaacaa aatattaacg tttacaattt ctggcggcac gatggcatga
     1321 gattatcaaa aaggatcttc acctagatcc ttttaaatta aaaatgaagt tttaaatcaa
     1381 tctaaagtat atatgagtaa acttggtctg acagttacca atgcttaatc agtgaggcac
     1441 ctatctcagc gatctgtcta tttcgttcat ccatagttgc ctgactcccc gtcgtgtaga
     1501 taactacgat acgggagggc ttaccatctg gccccagtgc tgcaatgata ccgcgagacc
     1561 cacgctcacc ggctccagat ttatcagcaa taaaccagcc agccggaagg gccgagcgca
     1621 gaagtggtcc tgcaacttta tccgcctcca tccagtctat taattgttgc cgggaagcta
     1681 gagtaagtag ttcgccagtt aatagtttgc gcaacgttgt tgccattgct acaggcatcg
     1741 tggtgtcacg ctcgtcgttt ggtatggctt cattcagctc cggttcccaa cgatcaaggc
     1801 gagttacatg atcccccatg ttgtgcaaaa aagcggttag ctccttcggt cctccgatcg
     1861 ttgtcagaag taagttggcc gcagtgttat cactcatggt tatggcagca ctgcataatt
     1921 ctcttactgt catgccatcc gtaagatgct tttctgtgac tggtgagtac tcaaccaagt
     1981 cattctgaga atagtgtatg cggcgaccga gttgctcttg cccggcgtca atacgggata
     2041 ataccgcgcc acatagcaga actttaaaag tgctcatcat tggaaaacgt tcttcggggc
     2101 gaaaactctc aaggatctta ccgctgttga gatccagttc gatgtaaccc actcgtgcac
     2161 ccaactgatc ttcagcatct tttactttca ccagcgtttc tgggtgagca aaaacaggaa
     2221 ggcaaaatgc cgcaaaaaag ggaataaggg cgacacggaa atgttgaata ctcatactct
     2281 tcctttttca atcatgattg aagcatttat cagggttatt gtctcatgag cggatacata
     2341 tttgaatgta tttagaaaaa taaacaaata ggtcatgacc aaaatccctt aacgtgagtt
     2401 ttcgttccac tgagcgtcag accccgtaga aaagatcaaa ggatcttctt gagatccttt
     2461 ttttctgcgc gtaatctgct gcttgcaaac aaaaaaacca ccgctaccag cggtggtttg
     2521 tttgccggat caagagctac caactctttt tccgaaggta actggcttca gcagagcgca
     2581 gataccaaat actgtccttc tagtgtagcc gtagttaggc caccacttca agaactctgt
     2641 agcaccgcct acatacctcg ctctgctaat cctgttacca gtggctgctg ccagtggcga
     2701 taagtcgtgt cttaccgggt tggactcaag acgatagtta ccggataagg cgcagcggtc
     2761 gggctgaacg gggggttcgt gcacacagcc cagcttggag cgaacgacct acaccgaact
     2821 gagataccta cagcgtgagc tatgagaaag cgccacgctt cccgaaggga gaaaggcgga
     2881 caggtatccg gtaagcggca gggtcggaac aggagagcgc acgagggagc ttccaggggg
     2941 aaacgcctgg tatctttata gtcctgtcgg gtttcgccac ctctgacttg agcgtcgatt
     3001 tttgtgatgc tcgtcagggg ggcggagcct atggaaaaac gccagcaacg cggccttttt
     3061 acggttcctg gccttttgct ggccttttgc tcacatgttc tttcctgcgt tatcccctga
     3121 ttctgtggat aaccgtatta ccgcctttga gtgagctgat accgctcgcc gcagccgaac
     3181 gaccgagcgc agcgagtcag tgagcgagga agcggaagag cgcctgatgc ggtattttct
     3241 ccttacgcat ctgtgcggta tttcacaccg catatatggt gcactctcag tacaatctgc
     3301 tctgatgccg catagttaag ccagtataca ctccgctatc gctacgtgac tgggtcatgg
     3361 ctgcgccccg acacccgcca acacccgctg acgcgccctg acgggcttgt ctgctcccgg
     3421 catccgctta cagacaagct gtgaccgtct ccgggagctg catgtgtcag aggttttcac
     3481 cgtcatcacc gaaacgcgcg aggcagctgc ggtaaagctc atcagcgtgg tcgtgaagcg
     3541 attcacagat gtctgcctgt tcatccgcgt ccagctcgtt gagtttctcc agaagcgtta
     3601 atgtctggct tctgataaag cgggccatgt taagggcggt tttttcctgt ttggtcactg
     3661 atgcctccgt gtaaggggga tttctgttca tgggggtaat gataccgatg aaacgagaga
     3721 ggatgctcac gatacgggtt actgatgatg aacatgcccg gttactggaa cgttgtgagg
     3781 gtaaacaact ggcggtatgg atgcggcggg accagagaaa aatcactcag ggtcaatgcc
     3841 agcgcttcgt taatacagat gtaggtgttc cacagggtag ccagcagcat cctgcgatgc
     3901 agatccggaa cataatggtg cagggcgctg acttccgcgt ttccagactt tacgaaacac
     3961 ggaaaccgaa gaccattcat gttgttgctc aggtcgcaga cgttttgcag cagcagtcgc
     4021 ttcacgttcg ctcgcgtatc ggtgattcat tctgctaacc agtaaggcaa ccccgccagc
     4081 ctagccgggt cctcaacgac aggagcacga tcatgctagt catgccccgc gcccaccgga
     4141 aggagctgac tgggttgaag gctctcaagg gcatcggtcg agatcccggt gcctaatgag
     4201 tgagctaact tacattaatt gcgttgcgct cactgcccgc tttccagtcg ggaaacctgt
     4261 cgtgccagct gcattaatga atcggccaac gcgcggggag aggcggtttg cgtattgggc
     4321 gccagggtgg tttttctttt caccagtgag acgggcaaca gctgattgcc cttcaccgcc
     4381 tggccctgag agagttgcag caagcggtcc acgctggttt gccccagcag gcgaaaatcc
     4441 tgtttgatgg tggttaacgg cgggatataa catgagctgt cttcggtatc gtcgtatccc
     4501 actaccgaga tgtccgcacc aacgcgcagc ccggactcgg taatggcgcg cattgcgccc
     4561 agcgccatct gatcgttggc aaccagcatc gcagtgggaa cgatgccctc attcagcatt
     4621 tgcatggttt gttgaaaacc ggacatggca ctccagtcgc cttcccgttc cgctatcggc
     4681 tgaatttgat tgcgagtgag atatttatgc cagccagcca gacgcagacg cgccgagaca
     4741 gaacttaatg ggcccgctaa cagcgcgatt tgctggtgac ccaatgcgac cagatgctcc
     4801 acgcccagtc gcgtaccgtc ttcatgggag aaaataatac tgttgatggg tgtctggtca
     4861 gagacatcaa gaaataacgc cggaacatta gtgcaggcag cttccacagc aatggcatcc
     4921 tggtcatcca gcggatagtt aatgatcagc ccactgacgc gttgcgcgag aagattgtgc
     4981 accgccgctt tacaggcttc gacgccgctt cgttctacca tcgacaccac cacgctggca
     5041 cccagttgat cggcgcgaga tttaatcgcc gcgacaattt gcgacggcgc gtgcagggcc
     5101 agactggagg tggcaacgcc aatcagcaac gactgtttgc ccgccagttg ttgtgccacg
     5161 cggttgggaa tgtaattcag ctccgccatc gccgcttcca ctttttcccg cgttttcgca
     5221 gaaacgtggc tggcctggtt caccacgcgg gaaacggtct gataagagac accggcatac
     5281 tctgcgacat cgtataacgt tactggtttc acattcacca ccctgaattg actctcttcc
     5341 gggcgctatc atgccatacc gcgaaaggtt ttgcgccatt cgatggtgtc cgggatctcg
     5401 acgctctccc tt
//
