# Supplementary material for: Genetically encoded RNA strand exchange circuits for programmable protein expression and computation in cells
Source: bioRxiv preprint, doi:10.1101/2025.09.24.678369, version 1 (2025-09-24)
Supplement: Plasmid GenBank files [file 678369_file04.zip › Supplementary File 2/pET - G_19 IN_13.gb]

LOCUS       pET_-_G_19_+_IN_13      5416 bp ds-DNA     circular     22-SEP-2025
DEFINITION  .
KEYWORDS    "accession:addgene_vdb_2659"
COMMENT     Imported from database: AddGene Entry: pETDuet-1 URL:
            https://www.addgene.org/browse/sequence/2659/giraffe-analyze_vdb/
            GENERAL Analyze: Sequence Bacterial Resistance: Ampicillin Catalog
            Number: 71146 Cloning Method: Unknown Constitutive: Unspecified
            Notes: pETDuet-1 is designed for the coexpression of two target
            genes. pETDuet-1 carries the pBR322-derived ColE1 replicon, lacI
            gene and ampicillin resistance gene. Plasmid Type: Bacterial
            Expression, coexpression Promotor: T7 Size: 5420 Source/Vendor: EMD
            Biosciences Stable: Unspecified Viral/Non-Viral: Nonviral
FEATURES             Location/Qualifiers
     gene            complement(1..252)
                     /label="tet (887 - 636)"
                     /ApEinfo_revcolor="#d59687"
                     /ApEinfo_fwdcolor="#d59687"
     primer          184..203
                     /label="pBRrevBam_primer"
                     /ApEinfo_revcolor="#84b0dc"
                     /ApEinfo_fwdcolor="#84b0dc"
     primer          205..222
                     /label="pET_seq_fwd"
                     /note="sequence: gccagcaaccgcacctgt"
                     /ApEinfo_revcolor="#b1ff67"
                     /ApEinfo_fwdcolor="#b1ff67"
     primer          complement(254..304)
                     /label="pET_BB_rev_ga4"
                     /note="sequence: GACAGTTAGCCCAGAGCAGCGTTAGACTTCatcgatctcgatcctctacgc"
                     /ApEinfo_revcolor="#b4abac"
                     /ApEinfo_fwdcolor="#b4abac"
     misc_feature    275..314
                     /label="U1"
                     /ApEinfo_revcolor="#ff9ccd"
                     /ApEinfo_fwdcolor="#ff9ccd"
                     /note="GA homology domain"
     misc_feature    318..334
                     /label="T7 promoter"
                     /ApEinfo_revcolor="#9eafd2"
                     /ApEinfo_fwdcolor="#9eafd2"
     misc_feature    335..350
                     /label="5hp"
                     /ApEinfo_revcolor="#9eafd2"
                     /ApEinfo_fwdcolor="#9eafd2"
     misc_feature    545..588
                     /label="Thyb6"
                     /ApEinfo_revcolor="#c7b0e3"
                     /ApEinfo_fwdcolor="#c7b0e3"
     misc_feature    589..644
                     /label="riboJn"
                     /ApEinfo_revcolor="#b4abac"
                     /ApEinfo_fwdcolor="#b4abac"
     misc_feature    645..684
                     /label="Ux"
                     /ApEinfo_revcolor="#ffef86"
                     /ApEinfo_fwdcolor="#ffef86"
                     /note="GA homology domain"
     misc_feature    718..734
                     /label="T7 promoter"
                     /ApEinfo_revcolor="#d6b295"
                     /ApEinfo_fwdcolor="#d6b295"
     misc_feature    768..812
                     /label="T7 terminator"
                     /ApEinfo_revcolor="#85dae9"
                     /ApEinfo_fwdcolor="#85dae9"
     primer          813..840
                     /label="pET_BB_ds_fwd"
                     /note="sequence: ctgaaaggaggaactatatccggattgg"
                     /ApEinfo_revcolor="#b1ff67"
                     /ApEinfo_fwdcolor="#b1ff67"
     primer          complement(842..861)
                     /label="pET_seq_rev"
                     /note="sequence: ctacagggcgcgtcccattc"
                     /ApEinfo_revcolor="#ff9ccd"
                     /ApEinfo_fwdcolor="#ff9ccd"
     gene            complement(1419..2279)
                     /label="Ampicillin"
                     /ApEinfo_revcolor="#f58a5e"
                     /ApEinfo_fwdcolor="#f58a5e"
     primer          complement(1422..1450)
                     /label="pET_ampR_rev"
                     /note="sequence: agataggtgcctcactgattaagcattgg"
                     /ApEinfo_revcolor="#d6b295"
                     /ApEinfo_fwdcolor="#d6b295"
     promoter        complement(2322..2350)
                     /label="AmpR_promoter"
                     /ApEinfo_revcolor="#84b0dc"
                     /ApEinfo_fwdcolor="#84b0dc"
     origin          2437..3056
                     /label="pBR322_origin"
                     /ApEinfo_revcolor="#75c6a9"
                     /ApEinfo_fwdcolor="#75c6a9"
     primer          3455..3477
                     /label="pGEX_3_primer"
                     /ApEinfo_revcolor="#ff9ccd"
                     /ApEinfo_fwdcolor="#ff9ccd"
     feature         complement(3471..3662)
                     /label="ROP"
                     /ApEinfo_revcolor="#c7b0e3"
                     /ApEinfo_fwdcolor="#c7b0e3"
     regulatory      complement(4234..5325)
                     /label="lacI"
                     /ApEinfo_revcolor="#c6c9d1"
                     /ApEinfo_fwdcolor="#c6c9d1"
ORIGIN
        1 atgcgactcc tgcattagga agcagcccag tagtaggttg aggccgttga gcaccgccgc
       61 cgcaaggaat ggtgcatgca aggagatggc gcccaacagt cccccggcca cggggcctgc
      121 caccataccc acgccgaaac aagcgctcat gagcccgaag tggcgagccc gatcttcccc
      181 atcggtgatg tcggcgatat aggcgccagc aaccgcacct gtggcgccgg tgatgccggc
      241 cacgatgcgt ccggcgtaga ggatcgagat cgatCATTAC TCGCATCCAT TCTCAGGCTG
      301 TCTCGTCTCG TCTCTTCTAA TACGACTCAC TATAGGGAGA TTCGTCTCCC AAAATACTTA
      361 ATACAAAATA ACACATTCAA TACATCAACT ATACTACTCG TCGACTTATC TCGAGTGAGA
      421 TATTGTTGAC GTACGGCCGG CATGGTCCCA GCCTCCTCGC TGGCGCCGGC TGGGCAACAT
      481 TCCGAGGGGA CCGTCCCCTC GGTAATGGCG AATGGGACAA TCAGGATTGT AGTATGGTTG
      541 ATGTttatcA GATAACAGAT ACttcgGtat ctgttatctg ttTTTTTTAG CTGTCACCGG
      601 ATGTGCTTTC CGGTCTGATG AGTCCGTGAG GACGAAACAG CCTCCCAGGA TACATAGATT
      661 ACCACAACTC CGAGCCCTTC CACCgaagtc taacgctgct ctgggctaac tgtcTTCTAA
      721 TACGACTCAC TATAGGGAGA TTCGTCTCCC TACCATACTA CAATCCTCTA TAACCCCTTG
      781 GGGCCTCTAA ACGGGTCTTG AGGGGTTTTT TGctgaaagg aggaactata tccggattgg
      841 cgaatgggnn nnnnnnnnnn nnnnnnnnnn nnnnnnnnnn nnnnnnnnnn nnnnnnnnnn
      901 nnnnnnnnnn nnnnnnnnnn nnnnnnnnnn nnnnnnnnnn nnnnnnnnnn nnnnnnnnnn
      961 nnnnnnnnnn nncnnnnnnn nnnnnnnnnn nnnnnnnnnn nnnnnnnnnn nnnnnnnnnn
     1021 nnnnnnnnnn nnnnnnnnnn nnnnnnnnnn nnnnnnnnnn nnnnannnnn nnnnnnnnnn
     1081 nnnnnnnnnn nnnnnnnnnn nnnnnnnnnn nnnncctttg acgttggagt ccacgttctt
     1141 taatagtgga ctcttgttcc aaactggaac aacactcaac cctatctcgg tctattcttt
     1201 tgatttataa gggattttgc cgatttcggc ctattggtta aaaaatgagc tgatttaaca
     1261 aaaatttaac gcgaatttta acaaaatatt aacgtttaca atttctggcg gcacgatggc
     1321 atgagattat caaaaaggat cttcacctag atccttttaa attaaaaatg aagttttaaa
     1381 tcaatctaaa gtatatatga gtaaacttgg tctgacagtt accaatgctt aatcagtgag
     1441 gcacctatct cagcgatctg tctatttcgt tcatccatag ttgcctgact ccccgtcgtg
     1501 tagataacta cgatacggga gggcttacca tctggcccca gtgctgcaat gataccgcga
     1561 gacccacgct caccggctcc agatttatca gcaataaacc agccagccgg aagggccgag
     1621 cgcagaagtg gtcctgcaac tttatccgcc tccatccagt ctattaattg ttgccgggaa
     1681 gctagagtaa gtagttcgcc agttaatagt ttgcgcaacg ttgttgccat tgctacaggc
     1741 atcgtggtgt cacgctcgtc gtttggtatg gcttcattca gctccggttc ccaacgatca
     1801 aggcgagtta catgatcccc catgttgtgc aaaaaagcgg ttagctcctt cggtcctccg
     1861 atcgttgtca gaagtaagtt ggccgcagtg ttatcactca tggttatggc agcactgcat
     1921 aattctctta ctgtcatgcc atccgtaaga tgcttttctg tgactggtga gtactcaacc
     1981 aagtcattct gagaatagtg tatgcggcga ccgagttgct cttgcccggc gtcaatacgg
     2041 gataataccg cgccacatag cagaacttta aaagtgctca tcattggaaa acgttcttcg
     2101 gggcgaaaac tctcaaggat cttaccgctg ttgagatcca gttcgatgta acccactcgt
     2161 gcacccaact gatcttcagc atcttttact ttcaccagcg tttctgggtg agcaaaaaca
     2221 ggaaggcaaa atgccgcaaa aaagggaata agggcgacac ggaaatgttg aatactcata
     2281 ctcttccttt ttcaatcatg attgaagcat ttatcagggt tattgtctca tgagcggata
     2341 catatttgaa tgtatttaga aaaataaaca aataggtcat gaccaaaatc ccttaacgtg
     2401 agttttcgtt ccactgagcg tcagaccccg tagaaaagat caaaggatct tcttgagatc
     2461 ctttttttct gcgcgtaatc tgctgcttgc aaacaaaaaa accaccgcta ccagcggtgg
     2521 tttgtttgcc ggatcaagag ctaccaactc tttttccgaa ggtaactggc ttcagcagag
     2581 cgcagatacc aaatactgtc cttctagtgt agccgtagtt aggccaccac ttcaagaact
     2641 ctgtagcacc gcctacatac ctcgctctgc taatcctgtt accagtggct gctgccagtg
     2701 gcgataagtc gtgtcttacc gggttggact caagacgata gttaccggat aaggcgcagc
     2761 ggtcgggctg aacggggggt tcgtgcacac agcccagctt ggagcgaacg acctacaccg
     2821 aactgagata cctacagcgt gagctatgag aaagcgccac gcttcccgaa gggagaaagg
     2881 cggacaggta tccggtaagc ggcagggtcg gaacaggaga gcgcacgagg gagcttccag
     2941 ggggaaacgc ctggtatctt tatagtcctg tcgggtttcg ccacctctga cttgagcgtc
     3001 gatttttgtg atgctcgtca ggggggcgga gcctatggaa aaacgccagc aacgcggcct
     3061 ttttacggtt cctggccttt tgctggcctt ttgctcacat gttctttcct gcgttatccc
     3121 ctgattctgt ggataaccgt attaccgcct ttgagtgagc tgataccgct cgccgcagcc
     3181 gaacgaccga gcgcagcgag tcagtgagcg aggaagcgga agagcgcctg atgcggtatt
     3241 ttctccttac gcatctgtgc ggtatttcac accgcatata tggtgcactc tcagtacaat
     3301 ctgctctgat gccgcatagt taagccagta tacactccgc tatcgctacg tgactgggtc
     3361 atggctgcgc cccgacaccc gccaacaccc gctgacgcgc cctgacgggc ttgtctgctc
     3421 ccggcatccg cttacagaca agctgtgacc gtctccggga gctgcatgtg tcagaggttt
     3481 tcaccgtcat caccgaaacg cgcgaggcag ctgcggtaaa gctcatcagc gtggtcgtga
     3541 agcgattcac agatgtctgc ctgttcatcc gcgtccagct cgttgagttt ctccagaagc
     3601 gttaatgtct ggcttctgat aaagcgggcc atgttaaggg cggttttttc ctgtttggtc
     3661 actgatgcct ccgtgtaagg gggatttctg ttcatggggg taatgatacc gatgaaacga
     3721 gagaggatgc tcacgatacg ggttactgat gatgaacatg cccggttact ggaacgttgt
     3781 gagggtaaac aactggcggt atggatgcgg cgggaccaga gaaaaatcac tcagggtcaa
     3841 tgccagcgct tcgttaatac agatgtaggt gttccacagg gtagccagca gcatcctgcg
     3901 atgcagatcc ggaacataat ggtgcagggc gctgacttcc gcgtttccag actttacgaa
     3961 acacggaaac cgaagaccat tcatgttgtt gctcaggtcg cagacgtttt gcagcagcag
     4021 tcgcttcacg ttcgctcgcg tatcggtgat tcattctgct aaccagtaag gcaaccccgc
     4081 cagcctagcc gggtcctcaa cgacaggagc acgatcatgc tagtcatgcc ccgcgcccac
     4141 cggaaggagc tgactgggtt gaaggctctc aagggcatcg gtcgagatcc cggtgcctaa
     4201 tgagtgagct aacttacatt aattgcgttg cgctcactgc ccgctttcca gtcgggaaac
     4261 ctgtcgtgcc agctgcatta atgaatcggc caacgcgcgg ggagaggcgg tttgcgtatt
     4321 gggcgccagg gtggtttttc ttttcaccag tgagacgggc aacagctgat tgcccttcac
     4381 cgcctggccc tgagagagtt gcagcaagcg gtccacgctg gtttgcccca gcaggcgaaa
     4441 atcctgtttg atggtggtta acggcgggat ataacatgag ctgtcttcgg tatcgtcgta
     4501 tcccactacc gagatgtccg caccaacgcg cagcccggac tcggtaatgg cgcgcattgc
     4561 gcccagcgcc atctgatcgt tggcaaccag catcgcagtg ggaacgatgc cctcattcag
     4621 catttgcatg gtttgttgaa aaccggacat ggcactccag tcgccttccc gttccgctat
     4681 cggctgaatt tgattgcgag tgagatattt atgccagcca gccagacgca gacgcgccga
     4741 gacagaactt aatgggcccg ctaacagcgc gatttgctgg tgacccaatg cgaccagatg
     4801 ctccacgccc agtcgcgtac cgtcttcatg ggagaaaata atactgttga tgggtgtctg
     4861 gtcagagaca tcaagaaata acgccggaac attagtgcag gcagcttcca cagcaatggc
     4921 atcctggtca tccagcggat agttaatgat cagcccactg acgcgttgcg cgagaagatt
     4981 gtgcaccgcc gctttacagg cttcgacgcc gcttcgttct accatcgaca ccaccacgct
     5041 ggcacccagt tgatcggcgc gagatttaat cgccgcgaca atttgcgacg gcgcgtgcag
     5101 ggccagactg gaggtggcaa cgccaatcag caacgactgt ttgcccgcca gttgttgtgc
     5161 cacgcggttg ggaatgtaat tcagctccgc catcgccgct tccacttttt cccgcgtttt
     5221 cgcagaaacg tggctggcct ggttcaccac gcgggaaacg gtctgataag agacaccggc
     5281 atactctgcg acatcgtata acgttactgg tttcacattc accaccctga attgactctc
     5341 ttccgggcgc tatcatgcca taccgcgaaa ggttttgcgc cattcgatgg tgtccgggat
     5401 ctcgacgctc tccctt
//
