# Supplementary material for: Genetically encoded RNA strand exchange circuits for programmable protein expression and computation in cells
Source: bioRxiv preprint, doi:10.1101/2025.09.24.678369, version 1 (2025-09-24)
Supplement: Plasmid GenBank files [file 678369_file04.zip › Supplementary File 2/pET - G_19 Io.gb]

LOCUS       pET_-_G_19_+_Io         5416 bp ds-DNA     circular     22-SEP-2025
DEFINITION  .
KEYWORDS    "accession:addgene_vdb_2659"
COMMENT     Imported from database: AddGene Entry: pETDuet-1 URL:
            https://www.addgene.org/browse/sequence/2659/giraffe-analyze_vdb/
            GENERAL Analyze: Sequence Bacterial Resistance: Ampicillin Catalog
            Number: 71146 Cloning Method: Unknown Constitutive: Unspecified
            Notes: pETDuet-1 is designed for the coexpression of two target
            genes. pETDuet-1 carries the pBR322-derived ColE1 replicon, lacI
            gene and ampicillin resistance gene. Plasmid Type: Bacterial
            Expression, coexpression Promotor: T7 Size: 5420 Source/Vendor: EMD
            Biosciences Stable: Unspecified Viral/Non-Viral: Nonviral
FEATURES             Location/Qualifiers
     gene            complement(1..252)
                     /label="tet (887 - 636)"
                     /ApEinfo_revcolor="#d59687"
                     /ApEinfo_fwdcolor="#d59687"
     primer          184..203
                     /label="pBRrevBam_primer"
                     /ApEinfo_revcolor="#84b0dc"
                     /ApEinfo_fwdcolor="#84b0dc"
     primer          205..222
                     /label="pET_seq_fwd"
                     /note="sequence: gccagcaaccgcacctgt"
                     /ApEinfo_revcolor="#b1ff67"
                     /ApEinfo_fwdcolor="#b1ff67"
     primer          complement(254..304)
                     /label="pET_BB_rev_ga4"
                     /note="sequence: GACAGTTAGCCCAGAGCAGCGTTAGACTTCatcgatctcgatcctctacgc"
                     /ApEinfo_revcolor="#b4abac"
                     /ApEinfo_fwdcolor="#b4abac"
     misc_feature    275..314
                     /label="U1"
                     /ApEinfo_revcolor="#ff9ccd"
                     /ApEinfo_fwdcolor="#ff9ccd"
                     /note="GA homology domain"
     misc_feature    318..334
                     /label="T7 promoter"
                     /ApEinfo_revcolor="#9eafd2"
                     /ApEinfo_fwdcolor="#9eafd2"
     misc_feature    335..350
                     /label="5hp"
                     /ApEinfo_revcolor="#9eafd2"
                     /ApEinfo_fwdcolor="#9eafd2"
     misc_feature    545..588
                     /label="Thyb6"
                     /ApEinfo_revcolor="#c7b0e3"
                     /ApEinfo_fwdcolor="#c7b0e3"
     misc_feature    589..644
                     /label="riboJn"
                     /ApEinfo_revcolor="#b4abac"
                     /ApEinfo_fwdcolor="#b4abac"
     misc_feature    645..684
                     /label="Ux"
                     /ApEinfo_revcolor="#ffef86"
                     /ApEinfo_fwdcolor="#ffef86"
                     /note="GA homology domain"
     misc_feature    718..734
                     /label="T7 promoter"
                     /ApEinfo_revcolor="#75c6a9"
                     /ApEinfo_fwdcolor="#75c6a9"
     misc_feature    768..812
                     /label="T7 terminator"
                     /ApEinfo_revcolor="#85dae9"
                     /ApEinfo_fwdcolor="#85dae9"
     primer          813..840
                     /label="pET_BB_ds_fwd"
                     /note="sequence: ctgaaaggaggaactatatccggattgg"
                     /ApEinfo_revcolor="#b1ff67"
                     /ApEinfo_fwdcolor="#b1ff67"
     primer          complement(842..861)
                     /label="pET_seq_rev"
                     /note="sequence: ctacagggcgcgtcccattc"
                     /ApEinfo_revcolor="#ff9ccd"
                     /ApEinfo_fwdcolor="#ff9ccd"
     gene            complement(1419..2279)
                     /label="Ampicillin"
                     /ApEinfo_revcolor="#f58a5e"
                     /ApEinfo_fwdcolor="#f58a5e"
     primer          complement(1422..1450)
                     /label="pET_ampR_rev"
                     /note="sequence: agataggtgcctcactgattaagcattgg"
                     /ApEinfo_revcolor="#d6b295"
                     /ApEinfo_fwdcolor="#d6b295"
     promoter        complement(2322..2350)
                     /label="AmpR_promoter"
                     /ApEinfo_revcolor="#84b0dc"
                     /ApEinfo_fwdcolor="#84b0dc"
     origin          2437..3056
                     /label="pBR322_origin"
                     /ApEinfo_revcolor="#75c6a9"
                     /ApEinfo_fwdcolor="#75c6a9"
     primer          3455..3477
                     /label="pGEX_3_primer"
                     /ApEinfo_revcolor="#ff9ccd"
                     /ApEinfo_fwdcolor="#ff9ccd"
     feature         complement(3471..3662)
                     /label="ROP"
                     /ApEinfo_revcolor="#c7b0e3"
                     /ApEinfo_fwdcolor="#c7b0e3"
     regulatory      complement(4234..5325)
                     /label="lacI"
                     /ApEinfo_revcolor="#c6c9d1"
                     /ApEinfo_fwdcolor="#c6c9d1"
ORIGIN
        1 atgcgactcc tgcattagga agcagcccag tagtaggttg aggccgttga gcaccgccgc
       61 cgcaaggaat ggtgcatgca aggagatggc gcccaacagt cccccggcca cggggcctgc
      121 caccataccc acgccgaaac aagcgctcat gagcccgaag tggcgagccc gatcttcccc
      181 atcggtgatg tcggcgatat aggcgccagc aaccgcacct gtggcgccgg tgatgccggc
      241 cacgatgcgt ccggcgtaga ggatcgagat cgatCATTAC TCGCATCCAT TCTCAGGCTG
      301 TCTCGTCTCG TCTCTTCTAA TACGACTCAC TATAGGGAGA TTCGTCTCCC AAAATACTTA
      361 ATACAAAATA ACACATTCAA TACATCAACT ATACTACTCG TCGACTTATC TCGAGTGAGA
      421 TATTGTTGAC GTACGGCCGG CATGGTCCCA GCCTCCTCGC TGGCGCCGGC TGGGCAACAT
      481 TCCGAGGGGA CCGTCCCCTC GGTAATGGCG AATGGGACAA TCAGGATTGT AGTATGGTTG
      541 ATGTttatcA GATAACAGAT ACttcgGtat ctgttatctg ttTTTTTTAG CTGTCACCGG
      601 ATGTGCTTTC CGGTCTGATG AGTCCGTGAG GACGAAACAG CCTCCCAGGA TACATAGATT
      661 ACCACAACTC CGAGCCCTTC CACCgaagtc taacgctgct ctgggctaac tgtcTTCTAA
      721 TACGACTCAC TATAGGGAGA TTCGTCTCCC AATCAATAAC ACACATACTA TAACCCCTTG
      781 GGGCCTCTAA ACGGGTCTTG AGGGGTTTTT TGctgaaagg aggaactata tccggattgg
      841 cgaatgggnn nnnnnnnnnn nnnnnnnnnn nnnnnnnnnn nnnnnnnnnn nnnnnnnnnn
      901 nnnnnnnnnn nnnnnnnnnn nnnnnnnnnn nnnnnnnnnn nnnnnnnnnn nnnnnnnnnn
      961 nnnnnnnnnn nncnnnnnnn nnnnnnnnnn nnnnnnnnnn nnnnnnnnnn nnnnnnnnnn
     1021 nnnnnnnnnn nnnnnnnnnn nnnnnnnnnn nnnnnnnnnn nnnnannnnn nnnnnnnnnn
     1081 nnnnnnnnnn nnnnnnnnnn nnnnnnnnnn nnnncctttg acgttggagt ccacgttctt
     1141 taatagtgga ctcttgttcc aaactggaac aacactcaac cctatctcgg tctattcttt
     1201 tgatttataa gggattttgc cgatttcggc ctattggtta aaaaatgagc tgatttaaca
     1261 aaaatttaac gcgaatttta acaaaatatt aacgtttaca atttctggcg gcacgatggc
     1321 atgagattat caaaaaggat cttcacctag atccttttaa attaaaaatg aagttttaaa
     1381 tcaatctaaa gtatatatga gtaaacttgg tctgacagtt accaatgctt aatcagtgag
     1441 gcacctatct cagcgatctg tctatttcgt tcatccatag ttgcctgact ccccgtcgtg
     1501 tagataacta cgatacggga gggcttacca tctggcccca gtgctgcaat gataccgcga
     1561 gacccacgct caccggctcc agatttatca gcaataaacc agccagccgg aagggccgag
     1621 cgcagaagtg gtcctgcaac tttatccgcc tccatccagt ctattaattg ttgccgggaa
     1681 gctagagtaa gtagttcgcc agttaatagt ttgcgcaacg ttgttgccat tgctacaggc
     1741 atcgtggtgt cacgctcgtc gtttggtatg gcttcattca gctccggttc ccaacgatca
     1801 aggcgagtta catgatcccc catgttgtgc aaaaaagcgg ttagctcctt cggtcctccg
     1861 atcgttgtca gaagtaagtt ggccgcagtg ttatcactca tggttatggc agcactgcat
     1921 aattctctta ctgtcatgcc atccgtaaga tgcttttctg tgactggtga gtactcaacc
     1981 aagtcattct gagaatagtg tatgcggcga ccgagttgct cttgcccggc gtcaatacgg
     2041 gataataccg cgccacatag cagaacttta aaagtgctca tcattggaaa acgttcttcg
     2101 gggcgaaaac tctcaaggat cttaccgctg ttgagatcca gttcgatgta acccactcgt
     2161 gcacccaact gatcttcagc atcttttact ttcaccagcg tttctgggtg agcaaaaaca
     2221 ggaaggcaaa atgccgcaaa aaagggaata agggcgacac ggaaatgttg aatactcata
     2281 ctcttccttt ttcaatcatg attgaagcat ttatcagggt tattgtctca tgagcggata
     2341 catatttgaa tgtatttaga aaaataaaca aataggtcat gaccaaaatc ccttaacgtg
     2401 agttttcgtt ccactgagcg tcagaccccg tagaaaagat caaaggatct tcttgagatc
     2461 ctttttttct gcgcgtaatc tgctgcttgc aaacaaaaaa accaccgcta ccagcggtgg
     2521 tttgtttgcc ggatcaagag ctaccaactc tttttccgaa ggtaactggc ttcagcagag
     2581 cgcagatacc aaatactgtc cttctagtgt agccgtagtt aggccaccac ttcaagaact
     2641 ctgtagcacc gcctacatac ctcgctctgc taatcctgtt accagtggct gctgccagtg
     2701 gcgataagtc gtgtcttacc gggttggact caagacgata gttaccggat aaggcgcagc
     2761 ggtcgggctg aacggggggt tcgtgcacac agcccagctt ggagcgaacg acctacaccg
     2821 aactgagata cctacagcgt gagctatgag aaagcgccac gcttcccgaa gggagaaagg
     2881 cggacaggta tccggtaagc ggcagggtcg gaacaggaga gcgcacgagg gagcttccag
     2941 ggggaaacgc ctggtatctt tatagtcctg tcgggtttcg ccacctctga cttgagcgtc
     3001 gatttttgtg atgctcgtca ggggggcgga gcctatggaa aaacgccagc aacgcggcct
     3061 ttttacggtt cctggccttt tgctggcctt ttgctcacat gttctttcct gcgttatccc
     3121 ctgattctgt ggataaccgt attaccgcct ttgagtgagc tgataccgct cgccgcagcc
     3181 gaacgaccga gcgcagcgag tcagtgagcg aggaagcgga agagcgcctg atgcggtatt
     3241 ttctccttac gcatctgtgc ggtatttcac accgcatata tggtgcactc tcagtacaat
     3301 ctgctctgat gccgcatagt taagccagta tacactccgc tatcgctacg tgactgggtc
     3361 atggctgcgc cccgacaccc gccaacaccc gctgacgcgc cctgacgggc ttgtctgctc
     3421 ccggcatccg cttacagaca agctgtgacc gtctccggga gctgcatgtg tcagaggttt
     3481 tcaccgtcat caccgaaacg cgcgaggcag ctgcggtaaa gctcatcagc gtggtcgtga
     3541 agcgattcac agatgtctgc ctgttcatcc gcgtccagct cgttgagttt ctccagaagc
     3601 gttaatgtct ggcttctgat aaagcgggcc atgttaaggg cggttttttc ctgtttggtc
     3661 actgatgcct ccgtgtaagg gggatttctg ttcatggggg taatgatacc gatgaaacga
     3721 gagaggatgc tcacgatacg ggttactgat gatgaacatg cccggttact ggaacgttgt
     3781 gagggtaaac aactggcggt atggatgcgg cgggaccaga gaaaaatcac tcagggtcaa
     3841 tgccagcgct tcgttaatac agatgtaggt gttccacagg gtagccagca gcatcctgcg
     3901 atgcagatcc ggaacataat ggtgcagggc gctgacttcc gcgtttccag actttacgaa
     3961 acacggaaac cgaagaccat tcatgttgtt gctcaggtcg cagacgtttt gcagcagcag
     4021 tcgcttcacg ttcgctcgcg tatcggtgat tcattctgct aaccagtaag gcaaccccgc
     4081 cagcctagcc gggtcctcaa cgacaggagc acgatcatgc tagtcatgcc ccgcgcccac
     4141 cggaaggagc tgactgggtt gaaggctctc aagggcatcg gtcgagatcc cggtgcctaa
     4201 tgagtgagct aacttacatt aattgcgttg cgctcactgc ccgctttcca gtcgggaaac
     4261 ctgtcgtgcc agctgcatta atgaatcggc caacgcgcgg ggagaggcgg tttgcgtatt
     4321 gggcgccagg gtggtttttc ttttcaccag tgagacgggc aacagctgat tgcccttcac
     4381 cgcctggccc tgagagagtt gcagcaagcg gtccacgctg gtttgcccca gcaggcgaaa
     4441 atcctgtttg atggtggtta acggcgggat ataacatgag ctgtcttcgg tatcgtcgta
     4501 tcccactacc gagatgtccg caccaacgcg cagcccggac tcggtaatgg cgcgcattgc
     4561 gcccagcgcc atctgatcgt tggcaaccag catcgcagtg ggaacgatgc cctcattcag
     4621 catttgcatg gtttgttgaa aaccggacat ggcactccag tcgccttccc gttccgctat
     4681 cggctgaatt tgattgcgag tgagatattt atgccagcca gccagacgca gacgcgccga
     4741 gacagaactt aatgggcccg ctaacagcgc gatttgctgg tgacccaatg cgaccagatg
     4801 ctccacgccc agtcgcgtac cgtcttcatg ggagaaaata atactgttga tgggtgtctg
     4861 gtcagagaca tcaagaaata acgccggaac attagtgcag gcagcttcca cagcaatggc
     4921 atcctggtca tccagcggat agttaatgat cagcccactg acgcgttgcg cgagaagatt
     4981 gtgcaccgcc gctttacagg cttcgacgcc gcttcgttct accatcgaca ccaccacgct
     5041 ggcacccagt tgatcggcgc gagatttaat cgccgcgaca atttgcgacg gcgcgtgcag
     5101 ggccagactg gaggtggcaa cgccaatcag caacgactgt ttgcccgcca gttgttgtgc
     5161 cacgcggttg ggaatgtaat tcagctccgc catcgccgct tccacttttt cccgcgtttt
     5221 cgcagaaacg tggctggcct ggttcaccac gcgggaaacg gtctgataag agacaccggc
     5281 atactctgcg acatcgtata acgttactgg tttcacattc accaccctga attgactctc
     5341 ttccgggcgc tatcatgcca taccgcgaaa ggttttgcgc cattcgatgg tgtccgggat
     5401 ctcgacgctc tccctt
//
