# Supplementary material for: Genetically encoded RNA strand exchange circuits for programmable protein expression and computation in cells
Source: bioRxiv preprint, doi:10.1101/2025.09.24.678369, version 1 (2025-09-24)
Supplement: Plasmid GenBank files [file 678369_file04.zip › Supplementary File 2/pET - G_20 IN_11.gb]

LOCUS       pET_-_G_20_+_IN_11      5382 bp ds-DNA     circular     22-SEP-2025
DEFINITION  .
KEYWORDS    "accession:addgene_vdb_2659"
COMMENT     Imported from database: AddGene Entry: pETDuet-1 URL:
            https://www.addgene.org/browse/sequence/2659/giraffe-analyze_vdb/
            GENERAL Analyze: Sequence Bacterial Resistance: Ampicillin Catalog
            Number: 71146 Cloning Method: Unknown Constitutive: Unspecified
            Notes: pETDuet-1 is designed for the coexpression of two target
            genes. pETDuet-1 carries the pBR322-derived ColE1 replicon, lacI
            gene and ampicillin resistance gene. Plasmid Type: Bacterial
            Expression, coexpression Promotor: T7 Size: 5420 Source/Vendor: EMD
            Biosciences Stable: Unspecified Viral/Non-Viral: Nonviral
FEATURES             Location/Qualifiers
     gene            complement(1..252)
                     /label="tet (887 - 636)"
                     /ApEinfo_revcolor="#d59687"
                     /ApEinfo_fwdcolor="#d59687"
     primer          184..203
                     /label="pBRrevBam_primer"
                     /ApEinfo_revcolor="#84b0dc"
                     /ApEinfo_fwdcolor="#84b0dc"
     primer          205..222
                     /label="pET_seq_fwd"
                     /note="sequence: gccagcaaccgcacctgt"
                     /ApEinfo_revcolor="#b1ff67"
                     /ApEinfo_fwdcolor="#b1ff67"
     primer          complement(254..304)
                     /label="pET_BB_rev_ga4"
                     /note="sequence: GACAGTTAGCCCAGAGCAGCGTTAGACTTCatcgatctcgatcctctacgc"
                     /ApEinfo_revcolor="#b4abac"
                     /ApEinfo_fwdcolor="#b4abac"
     misc_feature    275..314
                     /label="U1"
                     /ApEinfo_revcolor="#ff9ccd"
                     /ApEinfo_fwdcolor="#ff9ccd"
                     /note="GA homology domain"
     misc_feature    318..334
                     /label="T7 promoter"
                     /ApEinfo_revcolor="#9eafd2"
                     /ApEinfo_fwdcolor="#9eafd2"
     misc_feature    511..554
                     /label="Thyb6"
                     /ApEinfo_revcolor="#c7b0e3"
                     /ApEinfo_fwdcolor="#c7b0e3"
     misc_feature    555..610
                     /label="riboJn"
                     /ApEinfo_revcolor="#b4abac"
                     /ApEinfo_fwdcolor="#b4abac"
     misc_feature    611..650
                     /label="Ux"
                     /ApEinfo_revcolor="#ffef86"
                     /ApEinfo_fwdcolor="#ffef86"
                     /note="GA homology domain"
     misc_feature    684..700
                     /label="T7 promoter"
                     /ApEinfo_revcolor="#d6b295"
                     /ApEinfo_fwdcolor="#d6b295"
     misc_feature    734..778
                     /label="T7 terminator"
                     /ApEinfo_revcolor="#85dae9"
                     /ApEinfo_fwdcolor="#85dae9"
     primer          779..806
                     /label="pET_BB_ds_fwd"
                     /note="sequence: ctgaaaggaggaactatatccggattgg"
                     /ApEinfo_revcolor="#b1ff67"
                     /ApEinfo_fwdcolor="#b1ff67"
     primer          complement(808..827)
                     /label="pET_seq_rev"
                     /note="sequence: ctacagggcgcgtcccattc"
                     /ApEinfo_revcolor="#ff9ccd"
                     /ApEinfo_fwdcolor="#ff9ccd"
     gene            complement(1385..2245)
                     /label="Ampicillin"
                     /ApEinfo_revcolor="#f58a5e"
                     /ApEinfo_fwdcolor="#f58a5e"
     primer          complement(1388..1416)
                     /label="pET_ampR_rev"
                     /note="sequence: agataggtgcctcactgattaagcattgg"
                     /ApEinfo_revcolor="#d6b295"
                     /ApEinfo_fwdcolor="#d6b295"
     promoter        complement(2288..2316)
                     /label="AmpR_promoter"
                     /ApEinfo_revcolor="#84b0dc"
                     /ApEinfo_fwdcolor="#84b0dc"
     origin          2403..3022
                     /label="pBR322_origin"
                     /ApEinfo_revcolor="#75c6a9"
                     /ApEinfo_fwdcolor="#75c6a9"
     primer          3421..3443
                     /label="pGEX_3_primer"
                     /ApEinfo_revcolor="#ff9ccd"
                     /ApEinfo_fwdcolor="#ff9ccd"
     feature         complement(3437..3628)
                     /label="ROP"
                     /ApEinfo_revcolor="#c7b0e3"
                     /ApEinfo_fwdcolor="#c7b0e3"
     regulatory      complement(4200..5291)
                     /label="lacI"
                     /ApEinfo_revcolor="#c6c9d1"
                     /ApEinfo_fwdcolor="#c6c9d1"
ORIGIN
        1 atgcgactcc tgcattagga agcagcccag tagtaggttg aggccgttga gcaccgccgc
       61 cgcaaggaat ggtgcatgca aggagatggc gcccaacagt cccccggcca cggggcctgc
      121 caccataccc acgccgaaac aagcgctcat gagcccgaag tggcgagccc gatcttcccc
      181 atcggtgatg tcggcgatat aggcgccagc aaccgcacct gtggcgccgg tgatgccggc
      241 cacgatgcgt ccggcgtaga ggatcgagat cgatCATTAC TCGCATCCAT TCTCAGGCTG
      301 TCTCGTCTCG TCTCTTCTAA TACGACTCAC TATAGGGAGA TTCGTCTCCC AATCAGGATT
      361 GTTTAGTGGT TGATGTATCG GCCGGCATGG TCCCAGCCTC CTCGCTGGCG CCGGCTGGGC
      421 AACATTCCGA GGGGACCGTC CCCTCGGTAA TGGCGAATGG GACAAAATAC TTAATACAAA
      481 ATAATCACTT CACAACATCA ACTACTAAAC ttatcAGATA ACAGATACtt cgGtatctgt
      541 tatctgttTT TTTTAGCTGT CACCGGATGT GCTTTCCGGT CTGATGAGTC CGTGAGGACG
      601 AAACAGCCTC CCAGGATACA TAGATTACCA CAACTCCGAG CCCTTCCACC gaagtctaac
      661 gctgctctgg gctaactgtc TTCTAATACG ACTCACTATA GGGAGATTCG TCTCCCAACC
      721 ACTAAACAAT CCTCTATAAC CCCTTGGGGC CTCTAAACGG GTCTTGAGGG GTTTTTTGct
      781 gaaaggagga actatatccg gattggcgaa tgggnnnnnn nnnnnnnnnn nnnnnnnnnn
      841 nnnnnnnnnn nnnnnnnnnn nnnnnnnnnn nnnnnnnnnn nnnnnnnnnn nnnnnnnnnn
      901 nnnnnnnnnn nnnnnnnnnn nnnnnnnnnn nnnnnnnncn nnnnnnnnnn nnnnnnnnnn
      961 nnnnnnnnnn nnnnnnnnnn nnnnnnnnnn nnnnnnnnnn nnnnnnnnnn nnnnnnnnnn
     1021 nnnnnnnnnn annnnnnnnn nnnnnnnnnn nnnnnnnnnn nnnnnnnnnn nnnnnnnnnn
     1081 cctttgacgt tggagtccac gttctttaat agtggactct tgttccaaac tggaacaaca
     1141 ctcaacccta tctcggtcta ttcttttgat ttataaggga ttttgccgat ttcggcctat
     1201 tggttaaaaa atgagctgat ttaacaaaaa tttaacgcga attttaacaa aatattaacg
     1261 tttacaattt ctggcggcac gatggcatga gattatcaaa aaggatcttc acctagatcc
     1321 ttttaaatta aaaatgaagt tttaaatcaa tctaaagtat atatgagtaa acttggtctg
     1381 acagttacca atgcttaatc agtgaggcac ctatctcagc gatctgtcta tttcgttcat
     1441 ccatagttgc ctgactcccc gtcgtgtaga taactacgat acgggagggc ttaccatctg
     1501 gccccagtgc tgcaatgata ccgcgagacc cacgctcacc ggctccagat ttatcagcaa
     1561 taaaccagcc agccggaagg gccgagcgca gaagtggtcc tgcaacttta tccgcctcca
     1621 tccagtctat taattgttgc cgggaagcta gagtaagtag ttcgccagtt aatagtttgc
     1681 gcaacgttgt tgccattgct acaggcatcg tggtgtcacg ctcgtcgttt ggtatggctt
     1741 cattcagctc cggttcccaa cgatcaaggc gagttacatg atcccccatg ttgtgcaaaa
     1801 aagcggttag ctccttcggt cctccgatcg ttgtcagaag taagttggcc gcagtgttat
     1861 cactcatggt tatggcagca ctgcataatt ctcttactgt catgccatcc gtaagatgct
     1921 tttctgtgac tggtgagtac tcaaccaagt cattctgaga atagtgtatg cggcgaccga
     1981 gttgctcttg cccggcgtca atacgggata ataccgcgcc acatagcaga actttaaaag
     2041 tgctcatcat tggaaaacgt tcttcggggc gaaaactctc aaggatctta ccgctgttga
     2101 gatccagttc gatgtaaccc actcgtgcac ccaactgatc ttcagcatct tttactttca
     2161 ccagcgtttc tgggtgagca aaaacaggaa ggcaaaatgc cgcaaaaaag ggaataaggg
     2221 cgacacggaa atgttgaata ctcatactct tcctttttca atcatgattg aagcatttat
     2281 cagggttatt gtctcatgag cggatacata tttgaatgta tttagaaaaa taaacaaata
     2341 ggtcatgacc aaaatccctt aacgtgagtt ttcgttccac tgagcgtcag accccgtaga
     2401 aaagatcaaa ggatcttctt gagatccttt ttttctgcgc gtaatctgct gcttgcaaac
     2461 aaaaaaacca ccgctaccag cggtggtttg tttgccggat caagagctac caactctttt
     2521 tccgaaggta actggcttca gcagagcgca gataccaaat actgtccttc tagtgtagcc
     2581 gtagttaggc caccacttca agaactctgt agcaccgcct acatacctcg ctctgctaat
     2641 cctgttacca gtggctgctg ccagtggcga taagtcgtgt cttaccgggt tggactcaag
     2701 acgatagtta ccggataagg cgcagcggtc gggctgaacg gggggttcgt gcacacagcc
     2761 cagcttggag cgaacgacct acaccgaact gagataccta cagcgtgagc tatgagaaag
     2821 cgccacgctt cccgaaggga gaaaggcgga caggtatccg gtaagcggca gggtcggaac
     2881 aggagagcgc acgagggagc ttccaggggg aaacgcctgg tatctttata gtcctgtcgg
     2941 gtttcgccac ctctgacttg agcgtcgatt tttgtgatgc tcgtcagggg ggcggagcct
     3001 atggaaaaac gccagcaacg cggccttttt acggttcctg gccttttgct ggccttttgc
     3061 tcacatgttc tttcctgcgt tatcccctga ttctgtggat aaccgtatta ccgcctttga
     3121 gtgagctgat accgctcgcc gcagccgaac gaccgagcgc agcgagtcag tgagcgagga
     3181 agcggaagag cgcctgatgc ggtattttct ccttacgcat ctgtgcggta tttcacaccg
     3241 catatatggt gcactctcag tacaatctgc tctgatgccg catagttaag ccagtataca
     3301 ctccgctatc gctacgtgac tgggtcatgg ctgcgccccg acacccgcca acacccgctg
     3361 acgcgccctg acgggcttgt ctgctcccgg catccgctta cagacaagct gtgaccgtct
     3421 ccgggagctg catgtgtcag aggttttcac cgtcatcacc gaaacgcgcg aggcagctgc
     3481 ggtaaagctc atcagcgtgg tcgtgaagcg attcacagat gtctgcctgt tcatccgcgt
     3541 ccagctcgtt gagtttctcc agaagcgtta atgtctggct tctgataaag cgggccatgt
     3601 taagggcggt tttttcctgt ttggtcactg atgcctccgt gtaaggggga tttctgttca
     3661 tgggggtaat gataccgatg aaacgagaga ggatgctcac gatacgggtt actgatgatg
     3721 aacatgcccg gttactggaa cgttgtgagg gtaaacaact ggcggtatgg atgcggcggg
     3781 accagagaaa aatcactcag ggtcaatgcc agcgcttcgt taatacagat gtaggtgttc
     3841 cacagggtag ccagcagcat cctgcgatgc agatccggaa cataatggtg cagggcgctg
     3901 acttccgcgt ttccagactt tacgaaacac ggaaaccgaa gaccattcat gttgttgctc
     3961 aggtcgcaga cgttttgcag cagcagtcgc ttcacgttcg ctcgcgtatc ggtgattcat
     4021 tctgctaacc agtaaggcaa ccccgccagc ctagccgggt cctcaacgac aggagcacga
     4081 tcatgctagt catgccccgc gcccaccgga aggagctgac tgggttgaag gctctcaagg
     4141 gcatcggtcg agatcccggt gcctaatgag tgagctaact tacattaatt gcgttgcgct
     4201 cactgcccgc tttccagtcg ggaaacctgt cgtgccagct gcattaatga atcggccaac
     4261 gcgcggggag aggcggtttg cgtattgggc gccagggtgg tttttctttt caccagtgag
     4321 acgggcaaca gctgattgcc cttcaccgcc tggccctgag agagttgcag caagcggtcc
     4381 acgctggttt gccccagcag gcgaaaatcc tgtttgatgg tggttaacgg cgggatataa
     4441 catgagctgt cttcggtatc gtcgtatccc actaccgaga tgtccgcacc aacgcgcagc
     4501 ccggactcgg taatggcgcg cattgcgccc agcgccatct gatcgttggc aaccagcatc
     4561 gcagtgggaa cgatgccctc attcagcatt tgcatggttt gttgaaaacc ggacatggca
     4621 ctccagtcgc cttcccgttc cgctatcggc tgaatttgat tgcgagtgag atatttatgc
     4681 cagccagcca gacgcagacg cgccgagaca gaacttaatg ggcccgctaa cagcgcgatt
     4741 tgctggtgac ccaatgcgac cagatgctcc acgcccagtc gcgtaccgtc ttcatgggag
     4801 aaaataatac tgttgatggg tgtctggtca gagacatcaa gaaataacgc cggaacatta
     4861 gtgcaggcag cttccacagc aatggcatcc tggtcatcca gcggatagtt aatgatcagc
     4921 ccactgacgc gttgcgcgag aagattgtgc accgccgctt tacaggcttc gacgccgctt
     4981 cgttctacca tcgacaccac cacgctggca cccagttgat cggcgcgaga tttaatcgcc
     5041 gcgacaattt gcgacggcgc gtgcagggcc agactggagg tggcaacgcc aatcagcaac
     5101 gactgtttgc ccgccagttg ttgtgccacg cggttgggaa tgtaattcag ctccgccatc
     5161 gccgcttcca ctttttcccg cgttttcgca gaaacgtggc tggcctggtt caccacgcgg
     5221 gaaacggtct gataagagac accggcatac tctgcgacat cgtataacgt tactggtttc
     5281 acattcacca ccctgaattg actctcttcc gggcgctatc atgccatacc gcgaaaggtt
     5341 ttgcgccatt cgatggtgtc cgggatctcg acgctctccc tt
//
