# Supplementary material for: Genetically encoded RNA strand exchange circuits for programmable protein expression and computation in cells
Source: bioRxiv preprint, doi:10.1101/2025.09.24.678369, version 1 (2025-09-24)
Supplement: Plasmid GenBank files [file 678369_file04.zip › Supplementary File 2/pET - G_20 Io.gb]

LOCUS       pET_-_G_20_+_Io         5382 bp ds-DNA     circular     22-SEP-2025
DEFINITION  .
KEYWORDS    "accession:addgene_vdb_2659"
COMMENT     Imported from database: AddGene Entry: pETDuet-1 URL:
            https://www.addgene.org/browse/sequence/2659/giraffe-analyze_vdb/
            GENERAL Analyze: Sequence Bacterial Resistance: Ampicillin Catalog
            Number: 71146 Cloning Method: Unknown Constitutive: Unspecified
            Notes: pETDuet-1 is designed for the coexpression of two target
            genes. pETDuet-1 carries the pBR322-derived ColE1 replicon, lacI
            gene and ampicillin resistance gene. Plasmid Type: Bacterial
            Expression, coexpression Promotor: T7 Size: 5420 Source/Vendor: EMD
            Biosciences Stable: Unspecified Viral/Non-Viral: Nonviral
FEATURES             Location/Qualifiers
     gene            complement(1..252)
                     /label="tet (887 - 636)"
                     /ApEinfo_revcolor="#d59687"
                     /ApEinfo_fwdcolor="#d59687"
     primer          184..203
                     /label="pBRrevBam_primer"
                     /ApEinfo_revcolor="#84b0dc"
                     /ApEinfo_fwdcolor="#84b0dc"
     primer          205..222
                     /label="pET_seq_fwd"
                     /note="sequence: gccagcaaccgcacctgt"
                     /ApEinfo_revcolor="#b1ff67"
                     /ApEinfo_fwdcolor="#b1ff67"
     primer          complement(254..304)
                     /label="pET_BB_rev_ga4"
                     /note="sequence: GACAGTTAGCCCAGAGCAGCGTTAGACTTCatcgatctcgatcctctacgc"
                     /ApEinfo_revcolor="#b4abac"
                     /ApEinfo_fwdcolor="#b4abac"
     misc_feature    275..314
                     /label="U1"
                     /ApEinfo_revcolor="#ff9ccd"
                     /ApEinfo_fwdcolor="#ff9ccd"
                     /note="GA homology domain"
     misc_feature    318..334
                     /label="T7 promoter"
                     /ApEinfo_revcolor="#9eafd2"
                     /ApEinfo_fwdcolor="#9eafd2"
     misc_feature    511..554
                     /label="Thyb6"
                     /ApEinfo_revcolor="#c7b0e3"
                     /ApEinfo_fwdcolor="#c7b0e3"
     misc_feature    555..610
                     /label="riboJn"
                     /ApEinfo_revcolor="#b4abac"
                     /ApEinfo_fwdcolor="#b4abac"
     misc_feature    611..650
                     /label="Ux"
                     /ApEinfo_revcolor="#ffef86"
                     /ApEinfo_fwdcolor="#ffef86"
                     /note="GA homology domain"
     misc_feature    684..700
                     /label="T7 promoter"
                     /ApEinfo_revcolor="#75c6a9"
                     /ApEinfo_fwdcolor="#75c6a9"
     misc_feature    734..778
                     /label="T7 terminator"
                     /ApEinfo_revcolor="#85dae9"
                     /ApEinfo_fwdcolor="#85dae9"
     primer          779..806
                     /label="pET_BB_ds_fwd"
                     /note="sequence: ctgaaaggaggaactatatccggattgg"
                     /ApEinfo_revcolor="#b1ff67"
                     /ApEinfo_fwdcolor="#b1ff67"
     primer          complement(808..827)
                     /label="pET_seq_rev"
                     /note="sequence: ctacagggcgcgtcccattc"
                     /ApEinfo_revcolor="#ff9ccd"
                     /ApEinfo_fwdcolor="#ff9ccd"
     gene            complement(1385..2245)
                     /label="Ampicillin"
                     /ApEinfo_revcolor="#f58a5e"
                     /ApEinfo_fwdcolor="#f58a5e"
     primer          complement(1388..1416)
                     /label="pET_ampR_rev"
                     /note="sequence: agataggtgcctcactgattaagcattgg"
                     /ApEinfo_revcolor="#d6b295"
                     /ApEinfo_fwdcolor="#d6b295"
     promoter        complement(2288..2316)
                     /label="AmpR_promoter"
                     /ApEinfo_revcolor="#84b0dc"
                     /ApEinfo_fwdcolor="#84b0dc"
     origin          2403..3022
                     /label="pBR322_origin"
                     /ApEinfo_revcolor="#75c6a9"
                     /ApEinfo_fwdcolor="#75c6a9"
     primer          3421..3443
                     /label="pGEX_3_primer"
                     /ApEinfo_revcolor="#ff9ccd"
                     /ApEinfo_fwdcolor="#ff9ccd"
     feature         complement(3437..3628)
                     /label="ROP"
                     /ApEinfo_revcolor="#c7b0e3"
                     /ApEinfo_fwdcolor="#c7b0e3"
     regulatory      complement(4200..5291)
                     /label="lacI"
                     /ApEinfo_revcolor="#c6c9d1"
                     /ApEinfo_fwdcolor="#c6c9d1"
ORIGIN
        1 atgcgactcc tgcattagga agcagcccag tagtaggttg aggccgttga gcaccgccgc
       61 cgcaaggaat ggtgcatgca aggagatggc gcccaacagt cccccggcca cggggcctgc
      121 caccataccc acgccgaaac aagcgctcat gagcccgaag tggcgagccc gatcttcccc
      181 atcggtgatg tcggcgatat aggcgccagc aaccgcacct gtggcgccgg tgatgccggc
      241 cacgatgcgt ccggcgtaga ggatcgagat cgatCATTAC TCGCATCCAT TCTCAGGCTG
      301 TCTCGTCTCG TCTCTTCTAA TACGACTCAC TATAGGGAGA TTCGTCTCCC AATCAGGATT
      361 GTTTAGTGGT TGATGTATCG GCCGGCATGG TCCCAGCCTC CTCGCTGGCG CCGGCTGGGC
      421 AACATTCCGA GGGGACCGTC CCCTCGGTAA TGGCGAATGG GACAAAATAC TTAATACAAA
      481 ATAATCACTT CACAACATCA ACTACTAAAC ttatcAGATA ACAGATACtt cgGtatctgt
      541 tatctgttTT TTTTAGCTGT CACCGGATGT GCTTTCCGGT CTGATGAGTC CGTGAGGACG
      601 AAACAGCCTC CCAGGATACA TAGATTACCA CAACTCCGAG CCCTTCCACC gaagtctaac
      661 gctgctctgg gctaactgtc TTCTAATACG ACTCACTATA GGGAGATTCG TCTCCCAATC
      721 AATAACACAC ATACTATAAC CCCTTGGGGC CTCTAAACGG GTCTTGAGGG GTTTTTTGct
      781 gaaaggagga actatatccg gattggcgaa tgggnnnnnn nnnnnnnnnn nnnnnnnnnn
      841 nnnnnnnnnn nnnnnnnnnn nnnnnnnnnn nnnnnnnnnn nnnnnnnnnn nnnnnnnnnn
      901 nnnnnnnnnn nnnnnnnnnn nnnnnnnnnn nnnnnnnncn nnnnnnnnnn nnnnnnnnnn
      961 nnnnnnnnnn nnnnnnnnnn nnnnnnnnnn nnnnnnnnnn nnnnnnnnnn nnnnnnnnnn
     1021 nnnnnnnnnn annnnnnnnn nnnnnnnnnn nnnnnnnnnn nnnnnnnnnn nnnnnnnnnn
     1081 cctttgacgt tggagtccac gttctttaat agtggactct tgttccaaac tggaacaaca
     1141 ctcaacccta tctcggtcta ttcttttgat ttataaggga ttttgccgat ttcggcctat
     1201 tggttaaaaa atgagctgat ttaacaaaaa tttaacgcga attttaacaa aatattaacg
     1261 tttacaattt ctggcggcac gatggcatga gattatcaaa aaggatcttc acctagatcc
     1321 ttttaaatta aaaatgaagt tttaaatcaa tctaaagtat atatgagtaa acttggtctg
     1381 acagttacca atgcttaatc agtgaggcac ctatctcagc gatctgtcta tttcgttcat
     1441 ccatagttgc ctgactcccc gtcgtgtaga taactacgat acgggagggc ttaccatctg
     1501 gccccagtgc tgcaatgata ccgcgagacc cacgctcacc ggctccagat ttatcagcaa
     1561 taaaccagcc agccggaagg gccgagcgca gaagtggtcc tgcaacttta tccgcctcca
     1621 tccagtctat taattgttgc cgggaagcta gagtaagtag ttcgccagtt aatagtttgc
     1681 gcaacgttgt tgccattgct acaggcatcg tggtgtcacg ctcgtcgttt ggtatggctt
     1741 cattcagctc cggttcccaa cgatcaaggc gagttacatg atcccccatg ttgtgcaaaa
     1801 aagcggttag ctccttcggt cctccgatcg ttgtcagaag taagttggcc gcagtgttat
     1861 cactcatggt tatggcagca ctgcataatt ctcttactgt catgccatcc gtaagatgct
     1921 tttctgtgac tggtgagtac tcaaccaagt cattctgaga atagtgtatg cggcgaccga
     1981 gttgctcttg cccggcgtca atacgggata ataccgcgcc acatagcaga actttaaaag
     2041 tgctcatcat tggaaaacgt tcttcggggc gaaaactctc aaggatctta ccgctgttga
     2101 gatccagttc gatgtaaccc actcgtgcac ccaactgatc ttcagcatct tttactttca
     2161 ccagcgtttc tgggtgagca aaaacaggaa ggcaaaatgc cgcaaaaaag ggaataaggg
     2221 cgacacggaa atgttgaata ctcatactct tcctttttca atcatgattg aagcatttat
     2281 cagggttatt gtctcatgag cggatacata tttgaatgta tttagaaaaa taaacaaata
     2341 ggtcatgacc aaaatccctt aacgtgagtt ttcgttccac tgagcgtcag accccgtaga
     2401 aaagatcaaa ggatcttctt gagatccttt ttttctgcgc gtaatctgct gcttgcaaac
     2461 aaaaaaacca ccgctaccag cggtggtttg tttgccggat caagagctac caactctttt
     2521 tccgaaggta actggcttca gcagagcgca gataccaaat actgtccttc tagtgtagcc
     2581 gtagttaggc caccacttca agaactctgt agcaccgcct acatacctcg ctctgctaat
     2641 cctgttacca gtggctgctg ccagtggcga taagtcgtgt cttaccgggt tggactcaag
     2701 acgatagtta ccggataagg cgcagcggtc gggctgaacg gggggttcgt gcacacagcc
     2761 cagcttggag cgaacgacct acaccgaact gagataccta cagcgtgagc tatgagaaag
     2821 cgccacgctt cccgaaggga gaaaggcgga caggtatccg gtaagcggca gggtcggaac
     2881 aggagagcgc acgagggagc ttccaggggg aaacgcctgg tatctttata gtcctgtcgg
     2941 gtttcgccac ctctgacttg agcgtcgatt tttgtgatgc tcgtcagggg ggcggagcct
     3001 atggaaaaac gccagcaacg cggccttttt acggttcctg gccttttgct ggccttttgc
     3061 tcacatgttc tttcctgcgt tatcccctga ttctgtggat aaccgtatta ccgcctttga
     3121 gtgagctgat accgctcgcc gcagccgaac gaccgagcgc agcgagtcag tgagcgagga
     3181 agcggaagag cgcctgatgc ggtattttct ccttacgcat ctgtgcggta tttcacaccg
     3241 catatatggt gcactctcag tacaatctgc tctgatgccg catagttaag ccagtataca
     3301 ctccgctatc gctacgtgac tgggtcatgg ctgcgccccg acacccgcca acacccgctg
     3361 acgcgccctg acgggcttgt ctgctcccgg catccgctta cagacaagct gtgaccgtct
     3421 ccgggagctg catgtgtcag aggttttcac cgtcatcacc gaaacgcgcg aggcagctgc
     3481 ggtaaagctc atcagcgtgg tcgtgaagcg attcacagat gtctgcctgt tcatccgcgt
     3541 ccagctcgtt gagtttctcc agaagcgtta atgtctggct tctgataaag cgggccatgt
     3601 taagggcggt tttttcctgt ttggtcactg atgcctccgt gtaaggggga tttctgttca
     3661 tgggggtaat gataccgatg aaacgagaga ggatgctcac gatacgggtt actgatgatg
     3721 aacatgcccg gttactggaa cgttgtgagg gtaaacaact ggcggtatgg atgcggcggg
     3781 accagagaaa aatcactcag ggtcaatgcc agcgcttcgt taatacagat gtaggtgttc
     3841 cacagggtag ccagcagcat cctgcgatgc agatccggaa cataatggtg cagggcgctg
     3901 acttccgcgt ttccagactt tacgaaacac ggaaaccgaa gaccattcat gttgttgctc
     3961 aggtcgcaga cgttttgcag cagcagtcgc ttcacgttcg ctcgcgtatc ggtgattcat
     4021 tctgctaacc agtaaggcaa ccccgccagc ctagccgggt cctcaacgac aggagcacga
     4081 tcatgctagt catgccccgc gcccaccgga aggagctgac tgggttgaag gctctcaagg
     4141 gcatcggtcg agatcccggt gcctaatgag tgagctaact tacattaatt gcgttgcgct
     4201 cactgcccgc tttccagtcg ggaaacctgt cgtgccagct gcattaatga atcggccaac
     4261 gcgcggggag aggcggtttg cgtattgggc gccagggtgg tttttctttt caccagtgag
     4321 acgggcaaca gctgattgcc cttcaccgcc tggccctgag agagttgcag caagcggtcc
     4381 acgctggttt gccccagcag gcgaaaatcc tgtttgatgg tggttaacgg cgggatataa
     4441 catgagctgt cttcggtatc gtcgtatccc actaccgaga tgtccgcacc aacgcgcagc
     4501 ccggactcgg taatggcgcg cattgcgccc agcgccatct gatcgttggc aaccagcatc
     4561 gcagtgggaa cgatgccctc attcagcatt tgcatggttt gttgaaaacc ggacatggca
     4621 ctccagtcgc cttcccgttc cgctatcggc tgaatttgat tgcgagtgag atatttatgc
     4681 cagccagcca gacgcagacg cgccgagaca gaacttaatg ggcccgctaa cagcgcgatt
     4741 tgctggtgac ccaatgcgac cagatgctcc acgcccagtc gcgtaccgtc ttcatgggag
     4801 aaaataatac tgttgatggg tgtctggtca gagacatcaa gaaataacgc cggaacatta
     4861 gtgcaggcag cttccacagc aatggcatcc tggtcatcca gcggatagtt aatgatcagc
     4921 ccactgacgc gttgcgcgag aagattgtgc accgccgctt tacaggcttc gacgccgctt
     4981 cgttctacca tcgacaccac cacgctggca cccagttgat cggcgcgaga tttaatcgcc
     5041 gcgacaattt gcgacggcgc gtgcagggcc agactggagg tggcaacgcc aatcagcaac
     5101 gactgtttgc ccgccagttg ttgtgccacg cggttgggaa tgtaattcag ctccgccatc
     5161 gccgcttcca ctttttcccg cgttttcgca gaaacgtggc tggcctggtt caccacgcgg
     5221 gaaacggtct gataagagac accggcatac tctgcgacat cgtataacgt tactggtttc
     5281 acattcacca ccctgaattg actctcttcc gggcgctatc atgccatacc gcgaaaggtt
     5341 ttgcgccatt cgatggtgtc cgggatctcg acgctctccc tt
//
