# Supplementary material for: Genetically encoded RNA strand exchange circuits for programmable protein expression and computation in cells
Source: bioRxiv preprint, doi:10.1101/2025.09.24.678369, version 1 (2025-09-24)
Supplement: Plasmid GenBank files [file 678369_file04.zip › Supplementary File 2/pET - G_21 G_12 IN_21.gb]

LOCUS       pET_-_G_21_+_G_12_+_IN_ 5725 bp ds-DNA     circular     22-SEP-2025
DEFINITION  .
KEYWORDS    "accession:addgene_vdb_2659"
COMMENT     Imported from database: AddGene Entry: pETDuet-1 URL:
            https://www.addgene.org/browse/sequence/2659/giraffe-analyze_vdb/
            GENERAL Analyze: Sequence Bacterial Resistance: Ampicillin Catalog
            Number: 71146 Cloning Method: Unknown Constitutive: Unspecified
            Notes: pETDuet-1 is designed for the coexpression of two target
            genes. pETDuet-1 carries the pBR322-derived ColE1 replicon, lacI
            gene and ampicillin resistance gene. Plasmid Type: Bacterial
            Expression, coexpression Promotor: T7 Size: 5420 Source/Vendor: EMD
            Biosciences Stable: Unspecified Viral/Non-Viral: Nonviral
FEATURES             Location/Qualifiers
     gene            complement(1..252)
                     /label="tet (887 - 636)"
                     /ApEinfo_revcolor="#d59687"
                     /ApEinfo_fwdcolor="#d59687"
     primer          184..203
                     /label="pBRrevBam_primer"
                     /ApEinfo_revcolor="#84b0dc"
                     /ApEinfo_fwdcolor="#84b0dc"
     primer          205..222
                     /label="pET_seq_fwd"
                     /note="sequence: gccagcaaccgcacctgt"
                     /ApEinfo_revcolor="#b1ff67"
                     /ApEinfo_fwdcolor="#b1ff67"
     primer          complement(254..304)
                     /label="pET_BB_rev_ga4"
                     /note="sequence: GACAGTTAGCCCAGAGCAGCGTTAGACTTCatcgatctcgatcctctacgc"
                     /ApEinfo_revcolor="#b4abac"
                     /ApEinfo_fwdcolor="#b4abac"
     misc_feature    275..314
                     /label="U1"
                     /ApEinfo_revcolor="#ff9ccd"
                     /ApEinfo_fwdcolor="#ff9ccd"
                     /note="GA homology domain"
     misc_feature    584..623
                     /label="U2"
                     /ApEinfo_revcolor="#84b0dc"
                     /ApEinfo_fwdcolor="#84b0dc"
     misc_feature    627..643
                     /label="T7 promoter"
                     /ApEinfo_revcolor="#9eafd2"
                     /ApEinfo_fwdcolor="#9eafd2"
     misc_feature    644..659
                     /label="5hp"
                     /ApEinfo_revcolor="#9eafd2"
                     /ApEinfo_fwdcolor="#9eafd2"
     primer          complement(648..674)
                     /label="hp5Ad20_1_rev"
                     /note="sequence: TGTATTAAGTATTTTGGGAGACGAATC"
                     /ApEinfo_revcolor="#d6b295"
                     /ApEinfo_fwdcolor="#d6b295"
     misc_feature    660..680
                     /label="d21"
                     /ApEinfo_revcolor="#c6c9d1"
                     /ApEinfo_fwdcolor="#c6c9d1"
     primer          675..706
                     /label="d6_2_4u1d_fwd"
                     /note="sequence: ATATACTCACTTCACAACATCAACTACTAAAC"
                     /ApEinfo_revcolor="#ffef86"
                     /ApEinfo_fwdcolor="#ffef86"
     primer          675..706
                     /label="d6_3_4u1d_fwd"
                     /note="sequence: TTATTATCACTTCACAACATCAACTACTAAAC"
                     /ApEinfo_revcolor="#84b0dc"
                     /ApEinfo_fwdcolor="#84b0dc"
     misc_feature    681..690
                     /label=1
                     /ApEinfo_revcolor="#f58a5e"
                     /ApEinfo_fwdcolor="#f58a5e"
     misc_feature    691..696
                     /label="u"
                     /ApEinfo_revcolor="#b4abac"
                     /ApEinfo_fwdcolor="#b4abac"
     misc_feature    697..706
                     /label=4
                     /ApEinfo_revcolor="#c7b0e3"
                     /ApEinfo_fwdcolor="#c7b0e3"
     misc_feature    854..897
                     /label="Thyb6"
                     /ApEinfo_revcolor="#c7b0e3"
                     /ApEinfo_fwdcolor="#c7b0e3"
     misc_feature    898..953
                     /label="riboJn"
                     /ApEinfo_revcolor="#b4abac"
                     /ApEinfo_fwdcolor="#b4abac"
     misc_feature    954..993
                     /label="Ux"
                     /ApEinfo_revcolor="#ffef86"
                     /ApEinfo_fwdcolor="#ffef86"
                     /note="GA homology domain"
     misc_feature    1027..1043
                     /label="T7 promoter"
                     /ApEinfo_revcolor="#75c6a9"
                     /ApEinfo_fwdcolor="#75c6a9"
     misc_feature    1077..1121
                     /label="T7 terminator"
                     /ApEinfo_revcolor="#85dae9"
                     /ApEinfo_fwdcolor="#85dae9"
     primer          1122..1149
                     /label="pET_BB_ds_fwd"
                     /note="sequence: ctgaaaggaggaactatatccggattgg"
                     /ApEinfo_revcolor="#b1ff67"
                     /ApEinfo_fwdcolor="#b1ff67"
     primer          complement(1151..1170)
                     /label="pET_seq_rev"
                     /note="sequence: ctacagggcgcgtcccattc"
                     /ApEinfo_revcolor="#ff9ccd"
                     /ApEinfo_fwdcolor="#ff9ccd"
     gene            complement(1728..2588)
                     /label="Ampicillin"
                     /ApEinfo_revcolor="#f58a5e"
                     /ApEinfo_fwdcolor="#f58a5e"
     primer          complement(1731..1759)
                     /label="pET_ampR_rev"
                     /note="sequence: agataggtgcctcactgattaagcattgg"
                     /ApEinfo_revcolor="#d6b295"
                     /ApEinfo_fwdcolor="#d6b295"
     promoter        complement(2631..2659)
                     /label="AmpR_promoter"
                     /ApEinfo_revcolor="#84b0dc"
                     /ApEinfo_fwdcolor="#84b0dc"
     origin          2746..3365
                     /label="pBR322_origin"
                     /ApEinfo_revcolor="#75c6a9"
                     /ApEinfo_fwdcolor="#75c6a9"
     primer          3764..3786
                     /label="pGEX_3_primer"
                     /ApEinfo_revcolor="#ff9ccd"
                     /ApEinfo_fwdcolor="#ff9ccd"
     feature         complement(3780..3971)
                     /label="ROP"
                     /ApEinfo_revcolor="#c7b0e3"
                     /ApEinfo_fwdcolor="#c7b0e3"
     regulatory      complement(4543..5634)
                     /label="lacI"
                     /ApEinfo_revcolor="#c6c9d1"
                     /ApEinfo_fwdcolor="#c6c9d1"
ORIGIN
        1 atgcgactcc tgcattagga agcagcccag tagtaggttg aggccgttga gcaccgccgc
       61 cgcaaggaat ggtgcatgca aggagatggc gcccaacagt cccccggcca cggggcctgc
      121 caccataccc acgccgaaac aagcgctcat gagcccgaag tggcgagccc gatcttcccc
      181 atcggtgatg tcggcgatat aggcgccagc aaccgcacct gtggcgccgg tgatgccggc
      241 cacgatgcgt ccggcgtaga ggatcgagat cgatCATTAC TCGCATCCAT TCTCAGGCTG
      301 TCTCGTCTCG TCTCTTCTAA TACGACTCAC TATAGGGAGA TTCGTCTCCC AACCACTAAA
      361 CAATCCTCAT ATTCAATTTC GGGGGCCACA GCAGAAGCGT TCACGTCGCA GCCCCTGTCA
      421 GATTCTGGTG AATCTGCGAA TTCTGCTTTA CTGATGTATT GAATGTGAGG ATTatatcAA
      481 ACAGATAGGC CCTCttcgGA GGGCCtatct gttTTTTTTT AGTCATAAGT CTGGGCTAAG
      541 CCCACTGATG AGTCGCTGAA ATGCGACGAA ACTTATGACC CTCGCTGGGA GTTCGTAGAC
      601 GGAAACAAAC GCAGAATCCA AGCTTCTAAT ACGACTCACT ATAGGGAGAT TCGTCTCCCA
      661 AAATACTTAA TACAAAATAA TCACTTCACA ACATCAACTA CTAAACTCGT CGACTTATCT
      721 CGAGTGAGAT ATTGTTGACG TACGGCCGGC ATGGTCCCAG CCTCCTCGCT GGCGCCGGCT
      781 GGGCAACATT CCGAGGGGAC CGTCCCCTCG GTAATGGCGA ATGGGACAAT CAGGATTGTT
      841 TAGTGGTTGA TGTatatcAG ATAACAGATA CttcgGtatc tgttatctgt tTTTTTTAGC
      901 TGTCACCGGA TGTGCTTTCC GGTCTGATGA GTCCGTGAGG ACGAAACAGC CTCCCAGGAT
      961 ACATAGATTA CCACAACTCC GAGCCCTTCC ACCgaagtct aacgctgctc tgggctaact
     1021 gtcTTCTAAT ACGACTCACT ATAGGGAGAT TCGTCTCCCA CACATTCAAT ACATCACTAT
     1081 AACCCCTTGG GGCCTCTAAA CGGGTCTTGA GGGGTTTTTT Gctgaaagga ggaactatat
     1141 ccggattggc gaatgggnnn nnnnnnnnnn nnnnnnnnnn nnnnnnnnnn nnnnnnnnnn
     1201 nnnnnnnnnn nnnnnnnnnn nnnnnnnnnn nnnnnnnnnn nnnnnnnnnn nnnnnnnnnn
     1261 nnnnnnnnnn nnnnnnnnnn ncnnnnnnnn nnnnnnnnnn nnnnnnnnnn nnnnnnnnnn
     1321 nnnnnnnnnn nnnnnnnnnn nnnnnnnnnn nnnnnnnnnn nnnnnnnnnn nnnannnnnn
     1381 nnnnnnnnnn nnnnnnnnnn nnnnnnnnnn nnnnnnnnnn nnncctttga cgttggagtc
     1441 cacgttcttt aatagtggac tcttgttcca aactggaaca acactcaacc ctatctcggt
     1501 ctattctttt gatttataag ggattttgcc gatttcggcc tattggttaa aaaatgagct
     1561 gatttaacaa aaatttaacg cgaattttaa caaaatatta acgtttacaa tttctggcgg
     1621 cacgatggca tgagattatc aaaaaggatc ttcacctaga tccttttaaa ttaaaaatga
     1681 agttttaaat caatctaaag tatatatgag taaacttggt ctgacagtta ccaatgctta
     1741 atcagtgagg cacctatctc agcgatctgt ctatttcgtt catccatagt tgcctgactc
     1801 cccgtcgtgt agataactac gatacgggag ggcttaccat ctggccccag tgctgcaatg
     1861 ataccgcgag acccacgctc accggctcca gatttatcag caataaacca gccagccgga
     1921 agggccgagc gcagaagtgg tcctgcaact ttatccgcct ccatccagtc tattaattgt
     1981 tgccgggaag ctagagtaag tagttcgcca gttaatagtt tgcgcaacgt tgttgccatt
     2041 gctacaggca tcgtggtgtc acgctcgtcg tttggtatgg cttcattcag ctccggttcc
     2101 caacgatcaa ggcgagttac atgatccccc atgttgtgca aaaaagcggt tagctccttc
     2161 ggtcctccga tcgttgtcag aagtaagttg gccgcagtgt tatcactcat ggttatggca
     2221 gcactgcata attctcttac tgtcatgcca tccgtaagat gcttttctgt gactggtgag
     2281 tactcaacca agtcattctg agaatagtgt atgcggcgac cgagttgctc ttgcccggcg
     2341 tcaatacggg ataataccgc gccacatagc agaactttaa aagtgctcat cattggaaaa
     2401 cgttcttcgg ggcgaaaact ctcaaggatc ttaccgctgt tgagatccag ttcgatgtaa
     2461 cccactcgtg cacccaactg atcttcagca tcttttactt tcaccagcgt ttctgggtga
     2521 gcaaaaacag gaaggcaaaa tgccgcaaaa aagggaataa gggcgacacg gaaatgttga
     2581 atactcatac tcttcctttt tcaatcatga ttgaagcatt tatcagggtt attgtctcat
     2641 gagcggatac atatttgaat gtatttagaa aaataaacaa ataggtcatg accaaaatcc
     2701 cttaacgtga gttttcgttc cactgagcgt cagaccccgt agaaaagatc aaaggatctt
     2761 cttgagatcc tttttttctg cgcgtaatct gctgcttgca aacaaaaaaa ccaccgctac
     2821 cagcggtggt ttgtttgccg gatcaagagc taccaactct ttttccgaag gtaactggct
     2881 tcagcagagc gcagatacca aatactgtcc ttctagtgta gccgtagtta ggccaccact
     2941 tcaagaactc tgtagcaccg cctacatacc tcgctctgct aatcctgtta ccagtggctg
     3001 ctgccagtgg cgataagtcg tgtcttaccg ggttggactc aagacgatag ttaccggata
     3061 aggcgcagcg gtcgggctga acggggggtt cgtgcacaca gcccagcttg gagcgaacga
     3121 cctacaccga actgagatac ctacagcgtg agctatgaga aagcgccacg cttcccgaag
     3181 ggagaaaggc ggacaggtat ccggtaagcg gcagggtcgg aacaggagag cgcacgaggg
     3241 agcttccagg gggaaacgcc tggtatcttt atagtcctgt cgggtttcgc cacctctgac
     3301 ttgagcgtcg atttttgtga tgctcgtcag gggggcggag cctatggaaa aacgccagca
     3361 acgcggcctt tttacggttc ctggcctttt gctggccttt tgctcacatg ttctttcctg
     3421 cgttatcccc tgattctgtg gataaccgta ttaccgcctt tgagtgagct gataccgctc
     3481 gccgcagccg aacgaccgag cgcagcgagt cagtgagcga ggaagcggaa gagcgcctga
     3541 tgcggtattt tctccttacg catctgtgcg gtatttcaca ccgcatatat ggtgcactct
     3601 cagtacaatc tgctctgatg ccgcatagtt aagccagtat acactccgct atcgctacgt
     3661 gactgggtca tggctgcgcc ccgacacccg ccaacacccg ctgacgcgcc ctgacgggct
     3721 tgtctgctcc cggcatccgc ttacagacaa gctgtgaccg tctccgggag ctgcatgtgt
     3781 cagaggtttt caccgtcatc accgaaacgc gcgaggcagc tgcggtaaag ctcatcagcg
     3841 tggtcgtgaa gcgattcaca gatgtctgcc tgttcatccg cgtccagctc gttgagtttc
     3901 tccagaagcg ttaatgtctg gcttctgata aagcgggcca tgttaagggc ggttttttcc
     3961 tgtttggtca ctgatgcctc cgtgtaaggg ggatttctgt tcatgggggt aatgataccg
     4021 atgaaacgag agaggatgct cacgatacgg gttactgatg atgaacatgc ccggttactg
     4081 gaacgttgtg agggtaaaca actggcggta tggatgcggc gggaccagag aaaaatcact
     4141 cagggtcaat gccagcgctt cgttaataca gatgtaggtg ttccacaggg tagccagcag
     4201 catcctgcga tgcagatccg gaacataatg gtgcagggcg ctgacttccg cgtttccaga
     4261 ctttacgaaa cacggaaacc gaagaccatt catgttgttg ctcaggtcgc agacgttttg
     4321 cagcagcagt cgcttcacgt tcgctcgcgt atcggtgatt cattctgcta accagtaagg
     4381 caaccccgcc agcctagccg ggtcctcaac gacaggagca cgatcatgct agtcatgccc
     4441 cgcgcccacc ggaaggagct gactgggttg aaggctctca agggcatcgg tcgagatccc
     4501 ggtgcctaat gagtgagcta acttacatta attgcgttgc gctcactgcc cgctttccag
     4561 tcgggaaacc tgtcgtgcca gctgcattaa tgaatcggcc aacgcgcggg gagaggcggt
     4621 ttgcgtattg ggcgccaggg tggtttttct tttcaccagt gagacgggca acagctgatt
     4681 gcccttcacc gcctggccct gagagagttg cagcaagcgg tccacgctgg tttgccccag
     4741 caggcgaaaa tcctgtttga tggtggttaa cggcgggata taacatgagc tgtcttcggt
     4801 atcgtcgtat cccactaccg agatgtccgc accaacgcgc agcccggact cggtaatggc
     4861 gcgcattgcg cccagcgcca tctgatcgtt ggcaaccagc atcgcagtgg gaacgatgcc
     4921 ctcattcagc atttgcatgg tttgttgaaa accggacatg gcactccagt cgccttcccg
     4981 ttccgctatc ggctgaattt gattgcgagt gagatattta tgccagccag ccagacgcag
     5041 acgcgccgag acagaactta atgggcccgc taacagcgcg atttgctggt gacccaatgc
     5101 gaccagatgc tccacgccca gtcgcgtacc gtcttcatgg gagaaaataa tactgttgat
     5161 gggtgtctgg tcagagacat caagaaataa cgccggaaca ttagtgcagg cagcttccac
     5221 agcaatggca tcctggtcat ccagcggata gttaatgatc agcccactga cgcgttgcgc
     5281 gagaagattg tgcaccgccg ctttacaggc ttcgacgccg cttcgttcta ccatcgacac
     5341 caccacgctg gcacccagtt gatcggcgcg agatttaatc gccgcgacaa tttgcgacgg
     5401 cgcgtgcagg gccagactgg aggtggcaac gccaatcagc aacgactgtt tgcccgccag
     5461 ttgttgtgcc acgcggttgg gaatgtaatt cagctccgcc atcgccgctt ccactttttc
     5521 ccgcgttttc gcagaaacgt ggctggcctg gttcaccacg cgggaaacgg tctgataaga
     5581 gacaccggca tactctgcga catcgtataa cgttactggt ttcacattca ccaccctgaa
     5641 ttgactctct tccgggcgct atcatgccat accgcgaaag gttttgcgcc attcgatggt
     5701 gtccgggatc tcgacgctct ccctt
//
