# Supplementary material for: Genetically encoded RNA strand exchange circuits for programmable protein expression and computation in cells
Source: bioRxiv preprint, doi:10.1101/2025.09.24.678369, version 1 (2025-09-24)
Supplement: Plasmid GenBank files [file 678369_file04.zip › Supplementary File 2/pET - G_21 G_12 Io.gb]

LOCUS       pET_-_G_21_+_G_12_+_Io  5725 bp ds-DNA     circular     22-SEP-2025
DEFINITION  .
KEYWORDS    "accession:addgene_vdb_2659"
COMMENT     Imported from database: AddGene Entry: pETDuet-1 URL:
            https://www.addgene.org/browse/sequence/2659/giraffe-analyze_vdb/
            GENERAL Analyze: Sequence Bacterial Resistance: Ampicillin Catalog
            Number: 71146 Cloning Method: Unknown Constitutive: Unspecified
            Notes: pETDuet-1 is designed for the coexpression of two target
            genes. pETDuet-1 carries the pBR322-derived ColE1 replicon, lacI
            gene and ampicillin resistance gene. Plasmid Type: Bacterial
            Expression, coexpression Promotor: T7 Size: 5420 Source/Vendor: EMD
            Biosciences Stable: Unspecified Viral/Non-Viral: Nonviral
FEATURES             Location/Qualifiers
     gene            complement(1..252)
                     /label="tet (887 - 636)"
                     /ApEinfo_revcolor="#d59687"
                     /ApEinfo_fwdcolor="#d59687"
     primer          184..203
                     /label="pBRrevBam_primer"
                     /ApEinfo_revcolor="#84b0dc"
                     /ApEinfo_fwdcolor="#84b0dc"
     primer          205..222
                     /label="pET_seq_fwd"
                     /note="sequence: gccagcaaccgcacctgt"
                     /ApEinfo_revcolor="#b1ff67"
                     /ApEinfo_fwdcolor="#b1ff67"
     primer          complement(254..304)
                     /label="pET_BB_rev_ga4"
                     /note="sequence: GACAGTTAGCCCAGAGCAGCGTTAGACTTCatcgatctcgatcctctacgc"
                     /ApEinfo_revcolor="#b4abac"
                     /ApEinfo_fwdcolor="#b4abac"
     misc_feature    275..314
                     /label="U1"
                     /ApEinfo_revcolor="#ff9ccd"
                     /ApEinfo_fwdcolor="#ff9ccd"
                     /note="GA homology domain"
     misc_feature    584..623
                     /label="U2"
                     /ApEinfo_revcolor="#84b0dc"
                     /ApEinfo_fwdcolor="#84b0dc"
     misc_feature    627..643
                     /label="T7 promoter"
                     /ApEinfo_revcolor="#9eafd2"
                     /ApEinfo_fwdcolor="#9eafd2"
     misc_feature    644..659
                     /label="5hp"
                     /ApEinfo_revcolor="#9eafd2"
                     /ApEinfo_fwdcolor="#9eafd2"
     primer          complement(648..674)
                     /label="hp5Ad20_1_rev"
                     /note="sequence: TGTATTAAGTATTTTGGGAGACGAATC"
                     /ApEinfo_revcolor="#d6b295"
                     /ApEinfo_fwdcolor="#d6b295"
     misc_feature    660..680
                     /label="d21"
                     /ApEinfo_revcolor="#c6c9d1"
                     /ApEinfo_fwdcolor="#c6c9d1"
     primer          675..706
                     /label="d6_3_4u1d_fwd"
                     /note="sequence: TTATTATCACTTCACAACATCAACTACTAAAC"
                     /ApEinfo_revcolor="#84b0dc"
                     /ApEinfo_fwdcolor="#84b0dc"
     primer          675..706
                     /label="d6_2_4u1d_fwd"
                     /note="sequence: ATATACTCACTTCACAACATCAACTACTAAAC"
                     /ApEinfo_revcolor="#ffef86"
                     /ApEinfo_fwdcolor="#ffef86"
     misc_feature    681..690
                     /label=1
                     /ApEinfo_revcolor="#f58a5e"
                     /ApEinfo_fwdcolor="#f58a5e"
     misc_feature    691..696
                     /label="u"
                     /ApEinfo_revcolor="#b4abac"
                     /ApEinfo_fwdcolor="#b4abac"
     misc_feature    697..706
                     /label=4
                     /ApEinfo_revcolor="#c7b0e3"
                     /ApEinfo_fwdcolor="#c7b0e3"
     misc_feature    854..897
                     /label="Thyb6"
                     /ApEinfo_revcolor="#c7b0e3"
                     /ApEinfo_fwdcolor="#c7b0e3"
     misc_feature    898..953
                     /label="riboJn"
                     /ApEinfo_revcolor="#b4abac"
                     /ApEinfo_fwdcolor="#b4abac"
     misc_feature    954..993
                     /label="Ux"
                     /ApEinfo_revcolor="#ffef86"
                     /ApEinfo_fwdcolor="#ffef86"
                     /note="GA homology domain"
     misc_feature    1027..1043
                     /label="T7 promoter"
                     /ApEinfo_revcolor="#75c6a9"
                     /ApEinfo_fwdcolor="#75c6a9"
     misc_feature    1077..1121
                     /label="T7 terminator"
                     /ApEinfo_revcolor="#85dae9"
                     /ApEinfo_fwdcolor="#85dae9"
     primer          1122..1149
                     /label="pET_BB_ds_fwd"
                     /note="sequence: ctgaaaggaggaactatatccggattgg"
                     /ApEinfo_revcolor="#b1ff67"
                     /ApEinfo_fwdcolor="#b1ff67"
     primer          complement(1151..1170)
                     /label="pET_seq_rev"
                     /note="sequence: ctacagggcgcgtcccattc"
                     /ApEinfo_revcolor="#ff9ccd"
                     /ApEinfo_fwdcolor="#ff9ccd"
     gene            complement(1728..2588)
                     /label="Ampicillin"
                     /ApEinfo_revcolor="#f58a5e"
                     /ApEinfo_fwdcolor="#f58a5e"
     primer          complement(1731..1759)
                     /label="pET_ampR_rev"
                     /note="sequence: agataggtgcctcactgattaagcattgg"
                     /ApEinfo_revcolor="#d6b295"
                     /ApEinfo_fwdcolor="#d6b295"
     promoter        complement(2631..2659)
                     /label="AmpR_promoter"
                     /ApEinfo_revcolor="#84b0dc"
                     /ApEinfo_fwdcolor="#84b0dc"
     origin          2746..3365
                     /label="pBR322_origin"
                     /ApEinfo_revcolor="#75c6a9"
                     /ApEinfo_fwdcolor="#75c6a9"
     primer          3764..3786
                     /label="pGEX_3_primer"
                     /ApEinfo_revcolor="#ff9ccd"
                     /ApEinfo_fwdcolor="#ff9ccd"
     feature         complement(3780..3971)
                     /label="ROP"
                     /ApEinfo_revcolor="#c7b0e3"
                     /ApEinfo_fwdcolor="#c7b0e3"
     regulatory      complement(4543..5634)
                     /label="lacI"
                     /ApEinfo_revcolor="#c6c9d1"
                     /ApEinfo_fwdcolor="#c6c9d1"
ORIGIN
        1 atgcgactcc tgcattagga agcagcccag tagtaggttg aggccgttga gcaccgccgc
       61 cgcaaggaat ggtgcatgca aggagatggc gcccaacagt cccccggcca cggggcctgc
      121 caccataccc acgccgaaac aagcgctcat gagcccgaag tggcgagccc gatcttcccc
      181 atcggtgatg tcggcgatat aggcgccagc aaccgcacct gtggcgccgg tgatgccggc
      241 cacgatgcgt ccggcgtaga ggatcgagat cgatCATTAC TCGCATCCAT TCTCAGGCTG
      301 TCTCGTCTCG TCTCTTCTAA TACGACTCAC TATAGGGAGA TTCGTCTCCC AACCACTAAA
      361 CAATCCTCAT ATTCAATTTC GGGGGCCACA GCAGAAGCGT TCACGTCGCA GCCCCTGTCA
      421 GATTCTGGTG AATCTGCGAA TTCTGCTTTA CTGATGTATT GAATGTGAGG ATTatatcAA
      481 ACAGATAGGC CCTCttcgGA GGGCCtatct gttTTTTTTT AGTCATAAGT CTGGGCTAAG
      541 CCCACTGATG AGTCGCTGAA ATGCGACGAA ACTTATGACC CTCGCTGGGA GTTCGTAGAC
      601 GGAAACAAAC GCAGAATCCA AGCTTCTAAT ACGACTCACT ATAGGGAGAT TCGTCTCCCA
      661 AAATACTTAA TACAAAATAA TCACTTCACA ACATCAACTA CTAAACTCGT CGACTTATCT
      721 CGAGTGAGAT ATTGTTGACG TACGGCCGGC ATGGTCCCAG CCTCCTCGCT GGCGCCGGCT
      781 GGGCAACATT CCGAGGGGAC CGTCCCCTCG GTAATGGCGA ATGGGACAAT CAGGATTGTT
      841 TAGTGGTTGA TGTatatcAG ATAACAGATA CttcgGtatc tgttatctgt tTTTTTTAGC
      901 TGTCACCGGA TGTGCTTTCC GGTCTGATGA GTCCGTGAGG ACGAAACAGC CTCCCAGGAT
      961 ACATAGATTA CCACAACTCC GAGCCCTTCC ACCgaagtct aacgctgctc tgggctaact
     1021 gtcTTCTAAT ACGACTCACT ATAGGGAGAT TCGTCTCCCA ATCAATAACA CACATACTAT
     1081 AACCCCTTGG GGCCTCTAAA CGGGTCTTGA GGGGTTTTTT Gctgaaagga ggaactatat
     1141 ccggattggc gaatgggnnn nnnnnnnnnn nnnnnnnnnn nnnnnnnnnn nnnnnnnnnn
     1201 nnnnnnnnnn nnnnnnnnnn nnnnnnnnnn nnnnnnnnnn nnnnnnnnnn nnnnnnnnnn
     1261 nnnnnnnnnn nnnnnnnnnn ncnnnnnnnn nnnnnnnnnn nnnnnnnnnn nnnnnnnnnn
     1321 nnnnnnnnnn nnnnnnnnnn nnnnnnnnnn nnnnnnnnnn nnnnnnnnnn nnnannnnnn
     1381 nnnnnnnnnn nnnnnnnnnn nnnnnnnnnn nnnnnnnnnn nnncctttga cgttggagtc
     1441 cacgttcttt aatagtggac tcttgttcca aactggaaca acactcaacc ctatctcggt
     1501 ctattctttt gatttataag ggattttgcc gatttcggcc tattggttaa aaaatgagct
     1561 gatttaacaa aaatttaacg cgaattttaa caaaatatta acgtttacaa tttctggcgg
     1621 cacgatggca tgagattatc aaaaaggatc ttcacctaga tccttttaaa ttaaaaatga
     1681 agttttaaat caatctaaag tatatatgag taaacttggt ctgacagtta ccaatgctta
     1741 atcagtgagg cacctatctc agcgatctgt ctatttcgtt catccatagt tgcctgactc
     1801 cccgtcgtgt agataactac gatacgggag ggcttaccat ctggccccag tgctgcaatg
     1861 ataccgcgag acccacgctc accggctcca gatttatcag caataaacca gccagccgga
     1921 agggccgagc gcagaagtgg tcctgcaact ttatccgcct ccatccagtc tattaattgt
     1981 tgccgggaag ctagagtaag tagttcgcca gttaatagtt tgcgcaacgt tgttgccatt
     2041 gctacaggca tcgtggtgtc acgctcgtcg tttggtatgg cttcattcag ctccggttcc
     2101 caacgatcaa ggcgagttac atgatccccc atgttgtgca aaaaagcggt tagctccttc
     2161 ggtcctccga tcgttgtcag aagtaagttg gccgcagtgt tatcactcat ggttatggca
     2221 gcactgcata attctcttac tgtcatgcca tccgtaagat gcttttctgt gactggtgag
     2281 tactcaacca agtcattctg agaatagtgt atgcggcgac cgagttgctc ttgcccggcg
     2341 tcaatacggg ataataccgc gccacatagc agaactttaa aagtgctcat cattggaaaa
     2401 cgttcttcgg ggcgaaaact ctcaaggatc ttaccgctgt tgagatccag ttcgatgtaa
     2461 cccactcgtg cacccaactg atcttcagca tcttttactt tcaccagcgt ttctgggtga
     2521 gcaaaaacag gaaggcaaaa tgccgcaaaa aagggaataa gggcgacacg gaaatgttga
     2581 atactcatac tcttcctttt tcaatcatga ttgaagcatt tatcagggtt attgtctcat
     2641 gagcggatac atatttgaat gtatttagaa aaataaacaa ataggtcatg accaaaatcc
     2701 cttaacgtga gttttcgttc cactgagcgt cagaccccgt agaaaagatc aaaggatctt
     2761 cttgagatcc tttttttctg cgcgtaatct gctgcttgca aacaaaaaaa ccaccgctac
     2821 cagcggtggt ttgtttgccg gatcaagagc taccaactct ttttccgaag gtaactggct
     2881 tcagcagagc gcagatacca aatactgtcc ttctagtgta gccgtagtta ggccaccact
     2941 tcaagaactc tgtagcaccg cctacatacc tcgctctgct aatcctgtta ccagtggctg
     3001 ctgccagtgg cgataagtcg tgtcttaccg ggttggactc aagacgatag ttaccggata
     3061 aggcgcagcg gtcgggctga acggggggtt cgtgcacaca gcccagcttg gagcgaacga
     3121 cctacaccga actgagatac ctacagcgtg agctatgaga aagcgccacg cttcccgaag
     3181 ggagaaaggc ggacaggtat ccggtaagcg gcagggtcgg aacaggagag cgcacgaggg
     3241 agcttccagg gggaaacgcc tggtatcttt atagtcctgt cgggtttcgc cacctctgac
     3301 ttgagcgtcg atttttgtga tgctcgtcag gggggcggag cctatggaaa aacgccagca
     3361 acgcggcctt tttacggttc ctggcctttt gctggccttt tgctcacatg ttctttcctg
     3421 cgttatcccc tgattctgtg gataaccgta ttaccgcctt tgagtgagct gataccgctc
     3481 gccgcagccg aacgaccgag cgcagcgagt cagtgagcga ggaagcggaa gagcgcctga
     3541 tgcggtattt tctccttacg catctgtgcg gtatttcaca ccgcatatat ggtgcactct
     3601 cagtacaatc tgctctgatg ccgcatagtt aagccagtat acactccgct atcgctacgt
     3661 gactgggtca tggctgcgcc ccgacacccg ccaacacccg ctgacgcgcc ctgacgggct
     3721 tgtctgctcc cggcatccgc ttacagacaa gctgtgaccg tctccgggag ctgcatgtgt
     3781 cagaggtttt caccgtcatc accgaaacgc gcgaggcagc tgcggtaaag ctcatcagcg
     3841 tggtcgtgaa gcgattcaca gatgtctgcc tgttcatccg cgtccagctc gttgagtttc
     3901 tccagaagcg ttaatgtctg gcttctgata aagcgggcca tgttaagggc ggttttttcc
     3961 tgtttggtca ctgatgcctc cgtgtaaggg ggatttctgt tcatgggggt aatgataccg
     4021 atgaaacgag agaggatgct cacgatacgg gttactgatg atgaacatgc ccggttactg
     4081 gaacgttgtg agggtaaaca actggcggta tggatgcggc gggaccagag aaaaatcact
     4141 cagggtcaat gccagcgctt cgttaataca gatgtaggtg ttccacaggg tagccagcag
     4201 catcctgcga tgcagatccg gaacataatg gtgcagggcg ctgacttccg cgtttccaga
     4261 ctttacgaaa cacggaaacc gaagaccatt catgttgttg ctcaggtcgc agacgttttg
     4321 cagcagcagt cgcttcacgt tcgctcgcgt atcggtgatt cattctgcta accagtaagg
     4381 caaccccgcc agcctagccg ggtcctcaac gacaggagca cgatcatgct agtcatgccc
     4441 cgcgcccacc ggaaggagct gactgggttg aaggctctca agggcatcgg tcgagatccc
     4501 ggtgcctaat gagtgagcta acttacatta attgcgttgc gctcactgcc cgctttccag
     4561 tcgggaaacc tgtcgtgcca gctgcattaa tgaatcggcc aacgcgcggg gagaggcggt
     4621 ttgcgtattg ggcgccaggg tggtttttct tttcaccagt gagacgggca acagctgatt
     4681 gcccttcacc gcctggccct gagagagttg cagcaagcgg tccacgctgg tttgccccag
     4741 caggcgaaaa tcctgtttga tggtggttaa cggcgggata taacatgagc tgtcttcggt
     4801 atcgtcgtat cccactaccg agatgtccgc accaacgcgc agcccggact cggtaatggc
     4861 gcgcattgcg cccagcgcca tctgatcgtt ggcaaccagc atcgcagtgg gaacgatgcc
     4921 ctcattcagc atttgcatgg tttgttgaaa accggacatg gcactccagt cgccttcccg
     4981 ttccgctatc ggctgaattt gattgcgagt gagatattta tgccagccag ccagacgcag
     5041 acgcgccgag acagaactta atgggcccgc taacagcgcg atttgctggt gacccaatgc
     5101 gaccagatgc tccacgccca gtcgcgtacc gtcttcatgg gagaaaataa tactgttgat
     5161 gggtgtctgg tcagagacat caagaaataa cgccggaaca ttagtgcagg cagcttccac
     5221 agcaatggca tcctggtcat ccagcggata gttaatgatc agcccactga cgcgttgcgc
     5281 gagaagattg tgcaccgccg ctttacaggc ttcgacgccg cttcgttcta ccatcgacac
     5341 caccacgctg gcacccagtt gatcggcgcg agatttaatc gccgcgacaa tttgcgacgg
     5401 cgcgtgcagg gccagactgg aggtggcaac gccaatcagc aacgactgtt tgcccgccag
     5461 ttgttgtgcc acgcggttgg gaatgtaatt cagctccgcc atcgccgctt ccactttttc
     5521 ccgcgttttc gcagaaacgt ggctggcctg gttcaccacg cgggaaacgg tctgataaga
     5581 gacaccggca tactctgcga catcgtataa cgttactggt ttcacattca ccaccctgaa
     5641 ttgactctct tccgggcgct atcatgccat accgcgaaag gttttgcgcc attcgatggt
     5701 gtccgggatc tcgacgctct ccctt
//
