# Supplementary material for: Genetically encoded RNA strand exchange circuits for programmable protein expression and computation in cells
Source: bioRxiv preprint, doi:10.1101/2025.09.24.678369, version 1 (2025-09-24)
Supplement: Plasmid GenBank files [file 678369_file04.zip › Supplementary File 2/pET - G_22 G_12 IN_21.gb]

LOCUS       pET_-_G_22_+_G_12_+_IN_ 5754 bp ds-DNA     circular     22-SEP-2025
DEFINITION  .
KEYWORDS    "accession:addgene_vdb_2659"
COMMENT     Imported from database: AddGene Entry: pETDuet-1 URL:
            https://www.addgene.org/browse/sequence/2659/giraffe-analyze_vdb/
            GENERAL Analyze: Sequence Bacterial Resistance: Ampicillin Catalog
            Number: 71146 Cloning Method: Unknown Constitutive: Unspecified
            Notes: pETDuet-1 is designed for the coexpression of two target
            genes. pETDuet-1 carries the pBR322-derived ColE1 replicon, lacI
            gene and ampicillin resistance gene. Plasmid Type: Bacterial
            Expression, coexpression Promotor: T7 Size: 5420 Source/Vendor: EMD
            Biosciences Stable: Unspecified Viral/Non-Viral: Nonviral
FEATURES             Location/Qualifiers
     gene            complement(1..252)
                     /label="tet (887 - 636)"
                     /ApEinfo_revcolor="#d59687"
                     /ApEinfo_fwdcolor="#d59687"
     primer          184..203
                     /label="pBRrevBam_primer"
                     /ApEinfo_revcolor="#84b0dc"
                     /ApEinfo_fwdcolor="#84b0dc"
     primer          205..222
                     /label="pET_seq_fwd"
                     /note="sequence: gccagcaaccgcacctgt"
                     /ApEinfo_revcolor="#b1ff67"
                     /ApEinfo_fwdcolor="#b1ff67"
     primer          complement(254..304)
                     /label="pET_BB_rev_ga4"
                     /note="sequence: GACAGTTAGCCCAGAGCAGCGTTAGACTTCatcgatctcgatcctctacgc"
                     /ApEinfo_revcolor="#b4abac"
                     /ApEinfo_fwdcolor="#b4abac"
     misc_feature    275..314
                     /label="U1"
                     /ApEinfo_revcolor="#ff9ccd"
                     /ApEinfo_fwdcolor="#ff9ccd"
                     /note="GA homology domain"
     misc_feature    613..652
                     /label="U2"
                     /ApEinfo_revcolor="#84b0dc"
                     /ApEinfo_fwdcolor="#84b0dc"
     misc_feature    656..672
                     /label="T7 promoter"
                     /ApEinfo_revcolor="#9eafd2"
                     /ApEinfo_fwdcolor="#9eafd2"
     misc_feature    673..688
                     /label="5hp"
                     /ApEinfo_revcolor="#9eafd2"
                     /ApEinfo_fwdcolor="#9eafd2"
     primer          complement(677..703)
                     /label="hp5Ad20_1_rev"
                     /note="sequence: TGTATTAAGTATTTTGGGAGACGAATC"
                     /ApEinfo_revcolor="#d6b295"
                     /ApEinfo_fwdcolor="#d6b295"
     misc_feature    689..709
                     /label="d21"
                     /ApEinfo_revcolor="#c6c9d1"
                     /ApEinfo_fwdcolor="#c6c9d1"
     primer          704..735
                     /label="d6_3_4u1d_fwd"
                     /note="sequence: TTATTATCACTTCACAACATCAACTACTAAAC"
                     /ApEinfo_revcolor="#84b0dc"
                     /ApEinfo_fwdcolor="#84b0dc"
     primer          704..735
                     /label="d6_2_4u1d_fwd"
                     /note="sequence: ATATACTCACTTCACAACATCAACTACTAAAC"
                     /ApEinfo_revcolor="#ffef86"
                     /ApEinfo_fwdcolor="#ffef86"
     misc_feature    710..719
                     /label=1
                     /ApEinfo_revcolor="#f58a5e"
                     /ApEinfo_fwdcolor="#f58a5e"
     misc_feature    720..725
                     /label="u"
                     /ApEinfo_revcolor="#b4abac"
                     /ApEinfo_fwdcolor="#b4abac"
     misc_feature    726..735
                     /label=4
                     /ApEinfo_revcolor="#c7b0e3"
                     /ApEinfo_fwdcolor="#c7b0e3"
     misc_feature    883..926
                     /label="Thyb6"
                     /ApEinfo_revcolor="#c7b0e3"
                     /ApEinfo_fwdcolor="#c7b0e3"
     misc_feature    927..982
                     /label="riboJn"
                     /ApEinfo_revcolor="#b4abac"
                     /ApEinfo_fwdcolor="#b4abac"
     misc_feature    983..1022
                     /label="Ux"
                     /ApEinfo_revcolor="#ffef86"
                     /ApEinfo_fwdcolor="#ffef86"
                     /note="GA homology domain"
     misc_feature    1056..1072
                     /label="T7 promoter"
                     /ApEinfo_revcolor="#75c6a9"
                     /ApEinfo_fwdcolor="#75c6a9"
     misc_feature    1106..1150
                     /label="T7 terminator"
                     /ApEinfo_revcolor="#85dae9"
                     /ApEinfo_fwdcolor="#85dae9"
     primer          1151..1178
                     /label="pET_BB_ds_fwd"
                     /note="sequence: ctgaaaggaggaactatatccggattgg"
                     /ApEinfo_revcolor="#b1ff67"
                     /ApEinfo_fwdcolor="#b1ff67"
     primer          complement(1180..1199)
                     /label="pET_seq_rev"
                     /note="sequence: ctacagggcgcgtcccattc"
                     /ApEinfo_revcolor="#ff9ccd"
                     /ApEinfo_fwdcolor="#ff9ccd"
     gene            complement(1757..2617)
                     /label="Ampicillin"
                     /ApEinfo_revcolor="#f58a5e"
                     /ApEinfo_fwdcolor="#f58a5e"
     primer          complement(1760..1788)
                     /label="pET_ampR_rev"
                     /note="sequence: agataggtgcctcactgattaagcattgg"
                     /ApEinfo_revcolor="#d6b295"
                     /ApEinfo_fwdcolor="#d6b295"
     promoter        complement(2660..2688)
                     /label="AmpR_promoter"
                     /ApEinfo_revcolor="#84b0dc"
                     /ApEinfo_fwdcolor="#84b0dc"
     origin          2775..3394
                     /label="pBR322_origin"
                     /ApEinfo_revcolor="#75c6a9"
                     /ApEinfo_fwdcolor="#75c6a9"
     primer          3793..3815
                     /label="pGEX_3_primer"
                     /ApEinfo_revcolor="#ff9ccd"
                     /ApEinfo_fwdcolor="#ff9ccd"
     feature         complement(3809..4000)
                     /label="ROP"
                     /ApEinfo_revcolor="#c7b0e3"
                     /ApEinfo_fwdcolor="#c7b0e3"
     regulatory      complement(4572..5663)
                     /label="lacI"
                     /ApEinfo_revcolor="#c6c9d1"
                     /ApEinfo_fwdcolor="#c6c9d1"
ORIGIN
        1 atgcgactcc tgcattagga agcagcccag tagtaggttg aggccgttga gcaccgccgc
       61 cgcaaggaat ggtgcatgca aggagatggc gcccaacagt cccccggcca cggggcctgc
      121 caccataccc acgccgaaac aagcgctcat gagcccgaag tggcgagccc gatcttcccc
      181 atcggtgatg tcggcgatat aggcgccagc aaccgcacct gtggcgccgg tgatgccggc
      241 cacgatgcgt ccggcgtaga ggatcgagat cgatCATTAC TCGCATCCAT TCTCAGGCTG
      301 TCTCGTCTCG TCTCTTCTAA TACGACTCAC TATAGGGAGA TTCGTCTCCC AACCACTAAA
      361 CAATCCTCAT ATTCAATTCG TCGACTCTCG AGTGAGATTG TTGACGTACG GGGGCCACAG
      421 CAGAAGCGTT CACGTCGCAG CCCCTGTCAG ATTCTGGTGA ATCTGCGAAT TCTGCTTTAC
      481 TGATGTATTG AATGTGAGGA TTatatcAAA CAGATAGGCC CTCttcgGAG GGCCtatctg
      541 ttTTTTTTTA GTCATAAGTC TGGGCTAAGC CCACTGATGA GTCGCTGAAA TGCGACGAAA
      601 CTTATGACCC TCGCTGGGAG TTCGTAGACG GAAACAAACG CAGAATCCAA GCTTCTAATA
      661 CGACTCACTA TAGGGAGATT CGTCTCCCAA AATACTTAAT ACAAAATAAT CACTTCACAA
      721 CATCAACTAC TAAACTCGTC GACTTATCTC GAGTGAGATA TTGTTGACGT ACGGCCGGCA
      781 TGGTCCCAGC CTCCTCGCTG GCGCCGGCTG GGCAACATTC CGAGGGGACC GTCCCCTCGG
      841 TAATGGCGAA TGGGACAATC AGGATTGTTT AGTGGTTGAT GTatatcAGA TAACAGATAC
      901 ttcgGtatct gttatctgtt TTTTTTAGCT GTCACCGGAT GTGCTTTCCG GTCTGATGAG
      961 TCCGTGAGGA CGAAACAGCC TCCCAGGATA CATAGATTAC CACAACTCCG AGCCCTTCCA
     1021 CCgaagtcta acgctgctct gggctaactg tcTTCTAATA CGACTCACTA TAGGGAGATT
     1081 CGTCTCCCAC ACATTCAATA CATCACTATA ACCCCTTGGG GCCTCTAAAC GGGTCTTGAG
     1141 GGGTTTTTTG ctgaaaggag gaactatatc cggattggcg aatgggnnnn nnnnnnnnnn
     1201 nnnnnnnnnn nnnnnnnnnn nnnnnnnnnn nnnnnnnnnn nnnnnnnnnn nnnnnnnnnn
     1261 nnnnnnnnnn nnnnnnnnnn nnnnnnnnnn nnnnnnnnnn nnnnnnnnnn cnnnnnnnnn
     1321 nnnnnnnnnn nnnnnnnnnn nnnnnnnnnn nnnnnnnnnn nnnnnnnnnn nnnnnnnnnn
     1381 nnnnnnnnnn nnnnnnnnnn nnannnnnnn nnnnnnnnnn nnnnnnnnnn nnnnnnnnnn
     1441 nnnnnnnnnn nncctttgac gttggagtcc acgttcttta atagtggact cttgttccaa
     1501 actggaacaa cactcaaccc tatctcggtc tattcttttg atttataagg gattttgccg
     1561 atttcggcct attggttaaa aaatgagctg atttaacaaa aatttaacgc gaattttaac
     1621 aaaatattaa cgtttacaat ttctggcggc acgatggcat gagattatca aaaaggatct
     1681 tcacctagat ccttttaaat taaaaatgaa gttttaaatc aatctaaagt atatatgagt
     1741 aaacttggtc tgacagttac caatgcttaa tcagtgaggc acctatctca gcgatctgtc
     1801 tatttcgttc atccatagtt gcctgactcc ccgtcgtgta gataactacg atacgggagg
     1861 gcttaccatc tggccccagt gctgcaatga taccgcgaga cccacgctca ccggctccag
     1921 atttatcagc aataaaccag ccagccggaa gggccgagcg cagaagtggt cctgcaactt
     1981 tatccgcctc catccagtct attaattgtt gccgggaagc tagagtaagt agttcgccag
     2041 ttaatagttt gcgcaacgtt gttgccattg ctacaggcat cgtggtgtca cgctcgtcgt
     2101 ttggtatggc ttcattcagc tccggttccc aacgatcaag gcgagttaca tgatccccca
     2161 tgttgtgcaa aaaagcggtt agctccttcg gtcctccgat cgttgtcaga agtaagttgg
     2221 ccgcagtgtt atcactcatg gttatggcag cactgcataa ttctcttact gtcatgccat
     2281 ccgtaagatg cttttctgtg actggtgagt actcaaccaa gtcattctga gaatagtgta
     2341 tgcggcgacc gagttgctct tgcccggcgt caatacggga taataccgcg ccacatagca
     2401 gaactttaaa agtgctcatc attggaaaac gttcttcggg gcgaaaactc tcaaggatct
     2461 taccgctgtt gagatccagt tcgatgtaac ccactcgtgc acccaactga tcttcagcat
     2521 cttttacttt caccagcgtt tctgggtgag caaaaacagg aaggcaaaat gccgcaaaaa
     2581 agggaataag ggcgacacgg aaatgttgaa tactcatact cttccttttt caatcatgat
     2641 tgaagcattt atcagggtta ttgtctcatg agcggataca tatttgaatg tatttagaaa
     2701 aataaacaaa taggtcatga ccaaaatccc ttaacgtgag ttttcgttcc actgagcgtc
     2761 agaccccgta gaaaagatca aaggatcttc ttgagatcct ttttttctgc gcgtaatctg
     2821 ctgcttgcaa acaaaaaaac caccgctacc agcggtggtt tgtttgccgg atcaagagct
     2881 accaactctt tttccgaagg taactggctt cagcagagcg cagataccaa atactgtcct
     2941 tctagtgtag ccgtagttag gccaccactt caagaactct gtagcaccgc ctacatacct
     3001 cgctctgcta atcctgttac cagtggctgc tgccagtggc gataagtcgt gtcttaccgg
     3061 gttggactca agacgatagt taccggataa ggcgcagcgg tcgggctgaa cggggggttc
     3121 gtgcacacag cccagcttgg agcgaacgac ctacaccgaa ctgagatacc tacagcgtga
     3181 gctatgagaa agcgccacgc ttcccgaagg gagaaaggcg gacaggtatc cggtaagcgg
     3241 cagggtcgga acaggagagc gcacgaggga gcttccaggg ggaaacgcct ggtatcttta
     3301 tagtcctgtc gggtttcgcc acctctgact tgagcgtcga tttttgtgat gctcgtcagg
     3361 ggggcggagc ctatggaaaa acgccagcaa cgcggccttt ttacggttcc tggccttttg
     3421 ctggcctttt gctcacatgt tctttcctgc gttatcccct gattctgtgg ataaccgtat
     3481 taccgccttt gagtgagctg ataccgctcg ccgcagccga acgaccgagc gcagcgagtc
     3541 agtgagcgag gaagcggaag agcgcctgat gcggtatttt ctccttacgc atctgtgcgg
     3601 tatttcacac cgcatatatg gtgcactctc agtacaatct gctctgatgc cgcatagtta
     3661 agccagtata cactccgcta tcgctacgtg actgggtcat ggctgcgccc cgacacccgc
     3721 caacacccgc tgacgcgccc tgacgggctt gtctgctccc ggcatccgct tacagacaag
     3781 ctgtgaccgt ctccgggagc tgcatgtgtc agaggttttc accgtcatca ccgaaacgcg
     3841 cgaggcagct gcggtaaagc tcatcagcgt ggtcgtgaag cgattcacag atgtctgcct
     3901 gttcatccgc gtccagctcg ttgagtttct ccagaagcgt taatgtctgg cttctgataa
     3961 agcgggccat gttaagggcg gttttttcct gtttggtcac tgatgcctcc gtgtaagggg
     4021 gatttctgtt catgggggta atgataccga tgaaacgaga gaggatgctc acgatacggg
     4081 ttactgatga tgaacatgcc cggttactgg aacgttgtga gggtaaacaa ctggcggtat
     4141 ggatgcggcg ggaccagaga aaaatcactc agggtcaatg ccagcgcttc gttaatacag
     4201 atgtaggtgt tccacagggt agccagcagc atcctgcgat gcagatccgg aacataatgg
     4261 tgcagggcgc tgacttccgc gtttccagac tttacgaaac acggaaaccg aagaccattc
     4321 atgttgttgc tcaggtcgca gacgttttgc agcagcagtc gcttcacgtt cgctcgcgta
     4381 tcggtgattc attctgctaa ccagtaaggc aaccccgcca gcctagccgg gtcctcaacg
     4441 acaggagcac gatcatgcta gtcatgcccc gcgcccaccg gaaggagctg actgggttga
     4501 aggctctcaa gggcatcggt cgagatcccg gtgcctaatg agtgagctaa cttacattaa
     4561 ttgcgttgcg ctcactgccc gctttccagt cgggaaacct gtcgtgccag ctgcattaat
     4621 gaatcggcca acgcgcgggg agaggcggtt tgcgtattgg gcgccagggt ggtttttctt
     4681 ttcaccagtg agacgggcaa cagctgattg cccttcaccg cctggccctg agagagttgc
     4741 agcaagcggt ccacgctggt ttgccccagc aggcgaaaat cctgtttgat ggtggttaac
     4801 ggcgggatat aacatgagct gtcttcggta tcgtcgtatc ccactaccga gatgtccgca
     4861 ccaacgcgca gcccggactc ggtaatggcg cgcattgcgc ccagcgccat ctgatcgttg
     4921 gcaaccagca tcgcagtggg aacgatgccc tcattcagca tttgcatggt ttgttgaaaa
     4981 ccggacatgg cactccagtc gccttcccgt tccgctatcg gctgaatttg attgcgagtg
     5041 agatatttat gccagccagc cagacgcaga cgcgccgaga cagaacttaa tgggcccgct
     5101 aacagcgcga tttgctggtg acccaatgcg accagatgct ccacgcccag tcgcgtaccg
     5161 tcttcatggg agaaaataat actgttgatg ggtgtctggt cagagacatc aagaaataac
     5221 gccggaacat tagtgcaggc agcttccaca gcaatggcat cctggtcatc cagcggatag
     5281 ttaatgatca gcccactgac gcgttgcgcg agaagattgt gcaccgccgc tttacaggct
     5341 tcgacgccgc ttcgttctac catcgacacc accacgctgg cacccagttg atcggcgcga
     5401 gatttaatcg ccgcgacaat ttgcgacggc gcgtgcaggg ccagactgga ggtggcaacg
     5461 ccaatcagca acgactgttt gcccgccagt tgttgtgcca cgcggttggg aatgtaattc
     5521 agctccgcca tcgccgcttc cactttttcc cgcgttttcg cagaaacgtg gctggcctgg
     5581 ttcaccacgc gggaaacggt ctgataagag acaccggcat actctgcgac atcgtataac
     5641 gttactggtt tcacattcac caccctgaat tgactctctt ccgggcgcta tcatgccata
     5701 ccgcgaaagg ttttgcgcca ttcgatggtg tccgggatct cgacgctctc cctt
//
