# Supplementary material for: Genetically encoded RNA strand exchange circuits for programmable protein expression and computation in cells
Source: bioRxiv preprint, doi:10.1101/2025.09.24.678369, version 1 (2025-09-24)
Supplement: Plasmid GenBank files [file 678369_file04.zip › Supplementary File 2/pET - G_22 G_12 Io.gb]

LOCUS       pET_-_G_22_+_G_12_+_Io  5754 bp ds-DNA     circular     22-SEP-2025
DEFINITION  .
KEYWORDS    "accession:addgene_vdb_2659"
COMMENT     Imported from database: AddGene Entry: pETDuet-1 URL:
            https://www.addgene.org/browse/sequence/2659/giraffe-analyze_vdb/
            GENERAL Analyze: Sequence Bacterial Resistance: Ampicillin Catalog
            Number: 71146 Cloning Method: Unknown Constitutive: Unspecified
            Notes: pETDuet-1 is designed for the coexpression of two target
            genes. pETDuet-1 carries the pBR322-derived ColE1 replicon, lacI
            gene and ampicillin resistance gene. Plasmid Type: Bacterial
            Expression, coexpression Promotor: T7 Size: 5420 Source/Vendor: EMD
            Biosciences Stable: Unspecified Viral/Non-Viral: Nonviral
FEATURES             Location/Qualifiers
     gene            complement(1..252)
                     /label="tet (887 - 636)"
                     /ApEinfo_revcolor="#d59687"
                     /ApEinfo_fwdcolor="#d59687"
     primer          184..203
                     /label="pBRrevBam_primer"
                     /ApEinfo_revcolor="#84b0dc"
                     /ApEinfo_fwdcolor="#84b0dc"
     primer          205..222
                     /label="pET_seq_fwd"
                     /note="sequence: gccagcaaccgcacctgt"
                     /ApEinfo_revcolor="#b1ff67"
                     /ApEinfo_fwdcolor="#b1ff67"
     primer          complement(254..304)
                     /label="pET_BB_rev_ga4"
                     /note="sequence: GACAGTTAGCCCAGAGCAGCGTTAGACTTCatcgatctcgatcctctacgc"
                     /ApEinfo_revcolor="#b4abac"
                     /ApEinfo_fwdcolor="#b4abac"
     misc_feature    275..314
                     /label="U1"
                     /ApEinfo_revcolor="#ff9ccd"
                     /ApEinfo_fwdcolor="#ff9ccd"
                     /note="GA homology domain"
     misc_feature    613..652
                     /label="U2"
                     /ApEinfo_revcolor="#84b0dc"
                     /ApEinfo_fwdcolor="#84b0dc"
     misc_feature    656..672
                     /label="T7 promoter"
                     /ApEinfo_revcolor="#9eafd2"
                     /ApEinfo_fwdcolor="#9eafd2"
     misc_feature    673..688
                     /label="5hp"
                     /ApEinfo_revcolor="#9eafd2"
                     /ApEinfo_fwdcolor="#9eafd2"
     primer          complement(677..703)
                     /label="hp5Ad20_1_rev"
                     /note="sequence: TGTATTAAGTATTTTGGGAGACGAATC"
                     /ApEinfo_revcolor="#d6b295"
                     /ApEinfo_fwdcolor="#d6b295"
     misc_feature    689..709
                     /label="d21"
                     /ApEinfo_revcolor="#c6c9d1"
                     /ApEinfo_fwdcolor="#c6c9d1"
     primer          704..735
                     /label="d6_3_4u1d_fwd"
                     /note="sequence: TTATTATCACTTCACAACATCAACTACTAAAC"
                     /ApEinfo_revcolor="#84b0dc"
                     /ApEinfo_fwdcolor="#84b0dc"
     primer          704..735
                     /label="d6_2_4u1d_fwd"
                     /note="sequence: ATATACTCACTTCACAACATCAACTACTAAAC"
                     /ApEinfo_revcolor="#ffef86"
                     /ApEinfo_fwdcolor="#ffef86"
     misc_feature    710..719
                     /label=1
                     /ApEinfo_revcolor="#f58a5e"
                     /ApEinfo_fwdcolor="#f58a5e"
     misc_feature    720..725
                     /label="u"
                     /ApEinfo_revcolor="#b4abac"
                     /ApEinfo_fwdcolor="#b4abac"
     misc_feature    726..735
                     /label=4
                     /ApEinfo_revcolor="#c7b0e3"
                     /ApEinfo_fwdcolor="#c7b0e3"
     misc_feature    883..926
                     /label="Thyb6"
                     /ApEinfo_revcolor="#c7b0e3"
                     /ApEinfo_fwdcolor="#c7b0e3"
     misc_feature    927..982
                     /label="riboJn"
                     /ApEinfo_revcolor="#b4abac"
                     /ApEinfo_fwdcolor="#b4abac"
     misc_feature    983..1022
                     /label="Ux"
                     /ApEinfo_revcolor="#ffef86"
                     /ApEinfo_fwdcolor="#ffef86"
                     /note="GA homology domain"
     misc_feature    1056..1072
                     /label="T7 promoter"
                     /ApEinfo_revcolor="#75c6a9"
                     /ApEinfo_fwdcolor="#75c6a9"
     misc_feature    1106..1150
                     /label="T7 terminator"
                     /ApEinfo_revcolor="#85dae9"
                     /ApEinfo_fwdcolor="#85dae9"
     primer          1151..1178
                     /label="pET_BB_ds_fwd"
                     /note="sequence: ctgaaaggaggaactatatccggattgg"
                     /ApEinfo_revcolor="#b1ff67"
                     /ApEinfo_fwdcolor="#b1ff67"
     primer          complement(1180..1199)
                     /label="pET_seq_rev"
                     /note="sequence: ctacagggcgcgtcccattc"
                     /ApEinfo_revcolor="#ff9ccd"
                     /ApEinfo_fwdcolor="#ff9ccd"
     gene            complement(1757..2617)
                     /label="Ampicillin"
                     /ApEinfo_revcolor="#f58a5e"
                     /ApEinfo_fwdcolor="#f58a5e"
     primer          complement(1760..1788)
                     /label="pET_ampR_rev"
                     /note="sequence: agataggtgcctcactgattaagcattgg"
                     /ApEinfo_revcolor="#d6b295"
                     /ApEinfo_fwdcolor="#d6b295"
     promoter        complement(2660..2688)
                     /label="AmpR_promoter"
                     /ApEinfo_revcolor="#84b0dc"
                     /ApEinfo_fwdcolor="#84b0dc"
     origin          2775..3394
                     /label="pBR322_origin"
                     /ApEinfo_revcolor="#75c6a9"
                     /ApEinfo_fwdcolor="#75c6a9"
     primer          3793..3815
                     /label="pGEX_3_primer"
                     /ApEinfo_revcolor="#ff9ccd"
                     /ApEinfo_fwdcolor="#ff9ccd"
     feature         complement(3809..4000)
                     /label="ROP"
                     /ApEinfo_revcolor="#c7b0e3"
                     /ApEinfo_fwdcolor="#c7b0e3"
     regulatory      complement(4572..5663)
                     /label="lacI"
                     /ApEinfo_revcolor="#c6c9d1"
                     /ApEinfo_fwdcolor="#c6c9d1"
ORIGIN
        1 atgcgactcc tgcattagga agcagcccag tagtaggttg aggccgttga gcaccgccgc
       61 cgcaaggaat ggtgcatgca aggagatggc gcccaacagt cccccggcca cggggcctgc
      121 caccataccc acgccgaaac aagcgctcat gagcccgaag tggcgagccc gatcttcccc
      181 atcggtgatg tcggcgatat aggcgccagc aaccgcacct gtggcgccgg tgatgccggc
      241 cacgatgcgt ccggcgtaga ggatcgagat cgatCATTAC TCGCATCCAT TCTCAGGCTG
      301 TCTCGTCTCG TCTCTTCTAA TACGACTCAC TATAGGGAGA TTCGTCTCCC AACCACTAAA
      361 CAATCCTCAT ATTCAATTCG TCGACTCTCG AGTGAGATTG TTGACGTACG GGGGCCACAG
      421 CAGAAGCGTT CACGTCGCAG CCCCTGTCAG ATTCTGGTGA ATCTGCGAAT TCTGCTTTAC
      481 TGATGTATTG AATGTGAGGA TTatatcAAA CAGATAGGCC CTCttcgGAG GGCCtatctg
      541 ttTTTTTTTA GTCATAAGTC TGGGCTAAGC CCACTGATGA GTCGCTGAAA TGCGACGAAA
      601 CTTATGACCC TCGCTGGGAG TTCGTAGACG GAAACAAACG CAGAATCCAA GCTTCTAATA
      661 CGACTCACTA TAGGGAGATT CGTCTCCCAA AATACTTAAT ACAAAATAAT CACTTCACAA
      721 CATCAACTAC TAAACTCGTC GACTTATCTC GAGTGAGATA TTGTTGACGT ACGGCCGGCA
      781 TGGTCCCAGC CTCCTCGCTG GCGCCGGCTG GGCAACATTC CGAGGGGACC GTCCCCTCGG
      841 TAATGGCGAA TGGGACAATC AGGATTGTTT AGTGGTTGAT GTatatcAGA TAACAGATAC
      901 ttcgGtatct gttatctgtt TTTTTTAGCT GTCACCGGAT GTGCTTTCCG GTCTGATGAG
      961 TCCGTGAGGA CGAAACAGCC TCCCAGGATA CATAGATTAC CACAACTCCG AGCCCTTCCA
     1021 CCgaagtcta acgctgctct gggctaactg tcTTCTAATA CGACTCACTA TAGGGAGATT
     1081 CGTCTCCCAA TCAATAACAC ACATACTATA ACCCCTTGGG GCCTCTAAAC GGGTCTTGAG
     1141 GGGTTTTTTG ctgaaaggag gaactatatc cggattggcg aatgggnnnn nnnnnnnnnn
     1201 nnnnnnnnnn nnnnnnnnnn nnnnnnnnnn nnnnnnnnnn nnnnnnnnnn nnnnnnnnnn
     1261 nnnnnnnnnn nnnnnnnnnn nnnnnnnnnn nnnnnnnnnn nnnnnnnnnn cnnnnnnnnn
     1321 nnnnnnnnnn nnnnnnnnnn nnnnnnnnnn nnnnnnnnnn nnnnnnnnnn nnnnnnnnnn
     1381 nnnnnnnnnn nnnnnnnnnn nnannnnnnn nnnnnnnnnn nnnnnnnnnn nnnnnnnnnn
     1441 nnnnnnnnnn nncctttgac gttggagtcc acgttcttta atagtggact cttgttccaa
     1501 actggaacaa cactcaaccc tatctcggtc tattcttttg atttataagg gattttgccg
     1561 atttcggcct attggttaaa aaatgagctg atttaacaaa aatttaacgc gaattttaac
     1621 aaaatattaa cgtttacaat ttctggcggc acgatggcat gagattatca aaaaggatct
     1681 tcacctagat ccttttaaat taaaaatgaa gttttaaatc aatctaaagt atatatgagt
     1741 aaacttggtc tgacagttac caatgcttaa tcagtgaggc acctatctca gcgatctgtc
     1801 tatttcgttc atccatagtt gcctgactcc ccgtcgtgta gataactacg atacgggagg
     1861 gcttaccatc tggccccagt gctgcaatga taccgcgaga cccacgctca ccggctccag
     1921 atttatcagc aataaaccag ccagccggaa gggccgagcg cagaagtggt cctgcaactt
     1981 tatccgcctc catccagtct attaattgtt gccgggaagc tagagtaagt agttcgccag
     2041 ttaatagttt gcgcaacgtt gttgccattg ctacaggcat cgtggtgtca cgctcgtcgt
     2101 ttggtatggc ttcattcagc tccggttccc aacgatcaag gcgagttaca tgatccccca
     2161 tgttgtgcaa aaaagcggtt agctccttcg gtcctccgat cgttgtcaga agtaagttgg
     2221 ccgcagtgtt atcactcatg gttatggcag cactgcataa ttctcttact gtcatgccat
     2281 ccgtaagatg cttttctgtg actggtgagt actcaaccaa gtcattctga gaatagtgta
     2341 tgcggcgacc gagttgctct tgcccggcgt caatacggga taataccgcg ccacatagca
     2401 gaactttaaa agtgctcatc attggaaaac gttcttcggg gcgaaaactc tcaaggatct
     2461 taccgctgtt gagatccagt tcgatgtaac ccactcgtgc acccaactga tcttcagcat
     2521 cttttacttt caccagcgtt tctgggtgag caaaaacagg aaggcaaaat gccgcaaaaa
     2581 agggaataag ggcgacacgg aaatgttgaa tactcatact cttccttttt caatcatgat
     2641 tgaagcattt atcagggtta ttgtctcatg agcggataca tatttgaatg tatttagaaa
     2701 aataaacaaa taggtcatga ccaaaatccc ttaacgtgag ttttcgttcc actgagcgtc
     2761 agaccccgta gaaaagatca aaggatcttc ttgagatcct ttttttctgc gcgtaatctg
     2821 ctgcttgcaa acaaaaaaac caccgctacc agcggtggtt tgtttgccgg atcaagagct
     2881 accaactctt tttccgaagg taactggctt cagcagagcg cagataccaa atactgtcct
     2941 tctagtgtag ccgtagttag gccaccactt caagaactct gtagcaccgc ctacatacct
     3001 cgctctgcta atcctgttac cagtggctgc tgccagtggc gataagtcgt gtcttaccgg
     3061 gttggactca agacgatagt taccggataa ggcgcagcgg tcgggctgaa cggggggttc
     3121 gtgcacacag cccagcttgg agcgaacgac ctacaccgaa ctgagatacc tacagcgtga
     3181 gctatgagaa agcgccacgc ttcccgaagg gagaaaggcg gacaggtatc cggtaagcgg
     3241 cagggtcgga acaggagagc gcacgaggga gcttccaggg ggaaacgcct ggtatcttta
     3301 tagtcctgtc gggtttcgcc acctctgact tgagcgtcga tttttgtgat gctcgtcagg
     3361 ggggcggagc ctatggaaaa acgccagcaa cgcggccttt ttacggttcc tggccttttg
     3421 ctggcctttt gctcacatgt tctttcctgc gttatcccct gattctgtgg ataaccgtat
     3481 taccgccttt gagtgagctg ataccgctcg ccgcagccga acgaccgagc gcagcgagtc
     3541 agtgagcgag gaagcggaag agcgcctgat gcggtatttt ctccttacgc atctgtgcgg
     3601 tatttcacac cgcatatatg gtgcactctc agtacaatct gctctgatgc cgcatagtta
     3661 agccagtata cactccgcta tcgctacgtg actgggtcat ggctgcgccc cgacacccgc
     3721 caacacccgc tgacgcgccc tgacgggctt gtctgctccc ggcatccgct tacagacaag
     3781 ctgtgaccgt ctccgggagc tgcatgtgtc agaggttttc accgtcatca ccgaaacgcg
     3841 cgaggcagct gcggtaaagc tcatcagcgt ggtcgtgaag cgattcacag atgtctgcct
     3901 gttcatccgc gtccagctcg ttgagtttct ccagaagcgt taatgtctgg cttctgataa
     3961 agcgggccat gttaagggcg gttttttcct gtttggtcac tgatgcctcc gtgtaagggg
     4021 gatttctgtt catgggggta atgataccga tgaaacgaga gaggatgctc acgatacggg
     4081 ttactgatga tgaacatgcc cggttactgg aacgttgtga gggtaaacaa ctggcggtat
     4141 ggatgcggcg ggaccagaga aaaatcactc agggtcaatg ccagcgcttc gttaatacag
     4201 atgtaggtgt tccacagggt agccagcagc atcctgcgat gcagatccgg aacataatgg
     4261 tgcagggcgc tgacttccgc gtttccagac tttacgaaac acggaaaccg aagaccattc
     4321 atgttgttgc tcaggtcgca gacgttttgc agcagcagtc gcttcacgtt cgctcgcgta
     4381 tcggtgattc attctgctaa ccagtaaggc aaccccgcca gcctagccgg gtcctcaacg
     4441 acaggagcac gatcatgcta gtcatgcccc gcgcccaccg gaaggagctg actgggttga
     4501 aggctctcaa gggcatcggt cgagatcccg gtgcctaatg agtgagctaa cttacattaa
     4561 ttgcgttgcg ctcactgccc gctttccagt cgggaaacct gtcgtgccag ctgcattaat
     4621 gaatcggcca acgcgcgggg agaggcggtt tgcgtattgg gcgccagggt ggtttttctt
     4681 ttcaccagtg agacgggcaa cagctgattg cccttcaccg cctggccctg agagagttgc
     4741 agcaagcggt ccacgctggt ttgccccagc aggcgaaaat cctgtttgat ggtggttaac
     4801 ggcgggatat aacatgagct gtcttcggta tcgtcgtatc ccactaccga gatgtccgca
     4861 ccaacgcgca gcccggactc ggtaatggcg cgcattgcgc ccagcgccat ctgatcgttg
     4921 gcaaccagca tcgcagtggg aacgatgccc tcattcagca tttgcatggt ttgttgaaaa
     4981 ccggacatgg cactccagtc gccttcccgt tccgctatcg gctgaatttg attgcgagtg
     5041 agatatttat gccagccagc cagacgcaga cgcgccgaga cagaacttaa tgggcccgct
     5101 aacagcgcga tttgctggtg acccaatgcg accagatgct ccacgcccag tcgcgtaccg
     5161 tcttcatggg agaaaataat actgttgatg ggtgtctggt cagagacatc aagaaataac
     5221 gccggaacat tagtgcaggc agcttccaca gcaatggcat cctggtcatc cagcggatag
     5281 ttaatgatca gcccactgac gcgttgcgcg agaagattgt gcaccgccgc tttacaggct
     5341 tcgacgccgc ttcgttctac catcgacacc accacgctgg cacccagttg atcggcgcga
     5401 gatttaatcg ccgcgacaat ttgcgacggc gcgtgcaggg ccagactgga ggtggcaacg
     5461 ccaatcagca acgactgttt gcccgccagt tgttgtgcca cgcggttggg aatgtaattc
     5521 agctccgcca tcgccgcttc cactttttcc cgcgttttcg cagaaacgtg gctggcctgg
     5581 ttcaccacgc gggaaacggt ctgataagag acaccggcat actctgcgac atcgtataac
     5641 gttactggtt tcacattcac caccctgaat tgactctctt ccgggcgcta tcatgccata
     5701 ccgcgaaagg ttttgcgcca ttcgatggtg tccgggatct cgacgctctc cctt
//
