# Supplementary material for: Genetically encoded RNA strand exchange circuits for programmable protein expression and computation in cells
Source: bioRxiv preprint, doi:10.1101/2025.09.24.678369, version 1 (2025-09-24)
Supplement: Plasmid GenBank files [file 678369_file04.zip › Supplementary File 2/pET - G_23 G_14 IN_23.gb]

LOCUS       pET_-_G_23_+_G_14_+_IN_ 5725 bp ds-DNA     circular     22-SEP-2025
DEFINITION  .
KEYWORDS    "accession:addgene_vdb_2659"
COMMENT     Imported from database: AddGene Entry: pETDuet-1 URL:
            https://www.addgene.org/browse/sequence/2659/giraffe-analyze_vdb/
            GENERAL Analyze: Sequence Bacterial Resistance: Ampicillin Catalog
            Number: 71146 Cloning Method: Unknown Constitutive: Unspecified
            Notes: pETDuet-1 is designed for the coexpression of two target
            genes. pETDuet-1 carries the pBR322-derived ColE1 replicon, lacI
            gene and ampicillin resistance gene. Plasmid Type: Bacterial
            Expression, coexpression Promotor: T7 Size: 5420 Source/Vendor: EMD
            Biosciences Stable: Unspecified Viral/Non-Viral: Nonviral
FEATURES             Location/Qualifiers
     gene            complement(1..252)
                     /label="tet (887 - 636)"
                     /ApEinfo_revcolor="#d59687"
                     /ApEinfo_fwdcolor="#d59687"
     primer          184..203
                     /label="pBRrevBam_primer"
                     /ApEinfo_revcolor="#84b0dc"
                     /ApEinfo_fwdcolor="#84b0dc"
     primer          205..222
                     /label="pET_seq_fwd"
                     /note="sequence: gccagcaaccgcacctgt"
                     /ApEinfo_revcolor="#b1ff67"
                     /ApEinfo_fwdcolor="#b1ff67"
     primer          complement(254..304)
                     /label="pET_BB_rev_ga4"
                     /note="sequence: GACAGTTAGCCCAGAGCAGCGTTAGACTTCatcgatctcgatcctctacgc"
                     /ApEinfo_revcolor="#b4abac"
                     /ApEinfo_fwdcolor="#b4abac"
     misc_feature    275..314
                     /label="U1"
                     /ApEinfo_revcolor="#ff9ccd"
                     /ApEinfo_fwdcolor="#ff9ccd"
                     /note="GA homology domain"
     misc_feature    584..623
                     /label="U2"
                     /ApEinfo_revcolor="#84b0dc"
                     /ApEinfo_fwdcolor="#84b0dc"
     misc_feature    627..643
                     /label="T7 promoter"
                     /ApEinfo_revcolor="#9eafd2"
                     /ApEinfo_fwdcolor="#9eafd2"
     misc_feature    644..659
                     /label="5hp"
                     /ApEinfo_revcolor="#9eafd2"
                     /ApEinfo_fwdcolor="#9eafd2"
     misc_feature    854..897
                     /label="Thyb6"
                     /ApEinfo_revcolor="#c7b0e3"
                     /ApEinfo_fwdcolor="#c7b0e3"
     misc_feature    898..953
                     /label="riboJn"
                     /ApEinfo_revcolor="#b4abac"
                     /ApEinfo_fwdcolor="#b4abac"
     misc_feature    954..993
                     /label="Ux"
                     /ApEinfo_revcolor="#ffef86"
                     /ApEinfo_fwdcolor="#ffef86"
                     /note="GA homology domain"
     misc_feature    1027..1043
                     /label="T7 promoter"
                     /ApEinfo_revcolor="#d6b295"
                     /ApEinfo_fwdcolor="#d6b295"
     misc_feature    1077..1121
                     /label="T7 terminator"
                     /ApEinfo_revcolor="#85dae9"
                     /ApEinfo_fwdcolor="#85dae9"
     primer          1122..1149
                     /label="pET_BB_ds_fwd"
                     /note="sequence: ctgaaaggaggaactatatccggattgg"
                     /ApEinfo_revcolor="#b1ff67"
                     /ApEinfo_fwdcolor="#b1ff67"
     primer          complement(1151..1170)
                     /label="pET_seq_rev"
                     /note="sequence: ctacagggcgcgtcccattc"
                     /ApEinfo_revcolor="#ff9ccd"
                     /ApEinfo_fwdcolor="#ff9ccd"
     gene            complement(1728..2588)
                     /label="Ampicillin"
                     /ApEinfo_revcolor="#f58a5e"
                     /ApEinfo_fwdcolor="#f58a5e"
     primer          complement(1731..1759)
                     /label="pET_ampR_rev"
                     /note="sequence: agataggtgcctcactgattaagcattgg"
                     /ApEinfo_revcolor="#d6b295"
                     /ApEinfo_fwdcolor="#d6b295"
     promoter        complement(2631..2659)
                     /label="AmpR_promoter"
                     /ApEinfo_revcolor="#84b0dc"
                     /ApEinfo_fwdcolor="#84b0dc"
     origin          2746..3365
                     /label="pBR322_origin"
                     /ApEinfo_revcolor="#75c6a9"
                     /ApEinfo_fwdcolor="#75c6a9"
     primer          3764..3786
                     /label="pGEX_3_primer"
                     /ApEinfo_revcolor="#ff9ccd"
                     /ApEinfo_fwdcolor="#ff9ccd"
     feature         complement(3780..3971)
                     /label="ROP"
                     /ApEinfo_revcolor="#c7b0e3"
                     /ApEinfo_fwdcolor="#c7b0e3"
     regulatory      complement(4543..5634)
                     /label="lacI"
                     /ApEinfo_revcolor="#c6c9d1"
                     /ApEinfo_fwdcolor="#c6c9d1"
ORIGIN
        1 atgcgactcc tgcattagga agcagcccag tagtaggttg aggccgttga gcaccgccgc
       61 cgcaaggaat ggtgcatgca aggagatggc gcccaacagt cccccggcca cggggcctgc
      121 caccataccc acgccgaaac aagcgctcat gagcccgaag tggcgagccc gatcttcccc
      181 atcggtgatg tcggcgatat aggcgccagc aaccgcacct gtggcgccgg tgatgccggc
      241 cacgatgcgt ccggcgtaga ggatcgagat cgatCATTAC TCGCATCCAT TCTCAGGCTG
      301 TCTCGTCTCG TCTCTTCTAA TACGACTCAC TATAGGGAGA TTCGTCTCCC AACCATACTA
      361 CAATCCTACT ACTAAACTTC GGGGGCCACA GCAGAAGCGT TCACGTCGCA GCCCCTGTCA
      421 GATTCTGGTG AATCTGCGAA TTCTGCTTTA CTGATGTGTT TAGTGGTAGG ATTatatcAA
      481 ACAGATAGGC CCTCttcgGA GGGCCtatct gttTTTTTTT AGTCATAAGT CTGGGCTAAG
      541 CCCACTGATG AGTCGCTGAA ATGCGACGAA ACTTATGACC CTCGCTGGGA GTTCGTAGAC
      601 GGAAACAAAC GCAGAATCCA AGCTTCTAAT ACGACTCACT ATAGGGAGAT TCGTCTCCCA
      661 AAATACTTAA TACAAAATAA TCACTTCACA ACATCAACTA TACTACTCGT CGACTTATCT
      721 CGAGTGAGAT ATTGTTGACG TACGGCCGGC ATGGTCCCAG CCTCCTCGCT GGCGCCGGCT
      781 GGGCAACATT CCGAGGGGAC CGTCCCCTCG GTAATGGCGA ATGGGACAAT CAGGATTGTA
      841 GTATGGTTGA TGTatatcAG ATAACAGATA CttcgGtatc tgttatctgt tTTTTTTAGC
      901 TGTCACCGGA TGTGCTTTCC GGTCTGATGA GTCCGTGAGG ACGAAACAGC CTCCCAGGAT
      961 ACATAGATTA CCACAACTCC GAGCCCTTCC ACCgaagtct aacgctgctc tgggctaact
     1021 gtcTTCTAAT ACGACTCACT ATAGGGAGAT TCGTCTCCCA ACCACTAAAC ACATCACTAT
     1081 AACCCCTTGG GGCCTCTAAA CGGGTCTTGA GGGGTTTTTT Gctgaaagga ggaactatat
     1141 ccggattggc gaatgggnnn nnnnnnnnnn nnnnnnnnnn nnnnnnnnnn nnnnnnnnnn
     1201 nnnnnnnnnn nnnnnnnnnn nnnnnnnnnn nnnnnnnnnn nnnnnnnnnn nnnnnnnnnn
     1261 nnnnnnnnnn nnnnnnnnnn ncnnnnnnnn nnnnnnnnnn nnnnnnnnnn nnnnnnnnnn
     1321 nnnnnnnnnn nnnnnnnnnn nnnnnnnnnn nnnnnnnnnn nnnnnnnnnn nnnannnnnn
     1381 nnnnnnnnnn nnnnnnnnnn nnnnnnnnnn nnnnnnnnnn nnncctttga cgttggagtc
     1441 cacgttcttt aatagtggac tcttgttcca aactggaaca acactcaacc ctatctcggt
     1501 ctattctttt gatttataag ggattttgcc gatttcggcc tattggttaa aaaatgagct
     1561 gatttaacaa aaatttaacg cgaattttaa caaaatatta acgtttacaa tttctggcgg
     1621 cacgatggca tgagattatc aaaaaggatc ttcacctaga tccttttaaa ttaaaaatga
     1681 agttttaaat caatctaaag tatatatgag taaacttggt ctgacagtta ccaatgctta
     1741 atcagtgagg cacctatctc agcgatctgt ctatttcgtt catccatagt tgcctgactc
     1801 cccgtcgtgt agataactac gatacgggag ggcttaccat ctggccccag tgctgcaatg
     1861 ataccgcgag acccacgctc accggctcca gatttatcag caataaacca gccagccgga
     1921 agggccgagc gcagaagtgg tcctgcaact ttatccgcct ccatccagtc tattaattgt
     1981 tgccgggaag ctagagtaag tagttcgcca gttaatagtt tgcgcaacgt tgttgccatt
     2041 gctacaggca tcgtggtgtc acgctcgtcg tttggtatgg cttcattcag ctccggttcc
     2101 caacgatcaa ggcgagttac atgatccccc atgttgtgca aaaaagcggt tagctccttc
     2161 ggtcctccga tcgttgtcag aagtaagttg gccgcagtgt tatcactcat ggttatggca
     2221 gcactgcata attctcttac tgtcatgcca tccgtaagat gcttttctgt gactggtgag
     2281 tactcaacca agtcattctg agaatagtgt atgcggcgac cgagttgctc ttgcccggcg
     2341 tcaatacggg ataataccgc gccacatagc agaactttaa aagtgctcat cattggaaaa
     2401 cgttcttcgg ggcgaaaact ctcaaggatc ttaccgctgt tgagatccag ttcgatgtaa
     2461 cccactcgtg cacccaactg atcttcagca tcttttactt tcaccagcgt ttctgggtga
     2521 gcaaaaacag gaaggcaaaa tgccgcaaaa aagggaataa gggcgacacg gaaatgttga
     2581 atactcatac tcttcctttt tcaatcatga ttgaagcatt tatcagggtt attgtctcat
     2641 gagcggatac atatttgaat gtatttagaa aaataaacaa ataggtcatg accaaaatcc
     2701 cttaacgtga gttttcgttc cactgagcgt cagaccccgt agaaaagatc aaaggatctt
     2761 cttgagatcc tttttttctg cgcgtaatct gctgcttgca aacaaaaaaa ccaccgctac
     2821 cagcggtggt ttgtttgccg gatcaagagc taccaactct ttttccgaag gtaactggct
     2881 tcagcagagc gcagatacca aatactgtcc ttctagtgta gccgtagtta ggccaccact
     2941 tcaagaactc tgtagcaccg cctacatacc tcgctctgct aatcctgtta ccagtggctg
     3001 ctgccagtgg cgataagtcg tgtcttaccg ggttggactc aagacgatag ttaccggata
     3061 aggcgcagcg gtcgggctga acggggggtt cgtgcacaca gcccagcttg gagcgaacga
     3121 cctacaccga actgagatac ctacagcgtg agctatgaga aagcgccacg cttcccgaag
     3181 ggagaaaggc ggacaggtat ccggtaagcg gcagggtcgg aacaggagag cgcacgaggg
     3241 agcttccagg gggaaacgcc tggtatcttt atagtcctgt cgggtttcgc cacctctgac
     3301 ttgagcgtcg atttttgtga tgctcgtcag gggggcggag cctatggaaa aacgccagca
     3361 acgcggcctt tttacggttc ctggcctttt gctggccttt tgctcacatg ttctttcctg
     3421 cgttatcccc tgattctgtg gataaccgta ttaccgcctt tgagtgagct gataccgctc
     3481 gccgcagccg aacgaccgag cgcagcgagt cagtgagcga ggaagcggaa gagcgcctga
     3541 tgcggtattt tctccttacg catctgtgcg gtatttcaca ccgcatatat ggtgcactct
     3601 cagtacaatc tgctctgatg ccgcatagtt aagccagtat acactccgct atcgctacgt
     3661 gactgggtca tggctgcgcc ccgacacccg ccaacacccg ctgacgcgcc ctgacgggct
     3721 tgtctgctcc cggcatccgc ttacagacaa gctgtgaccg tctccgggag ctgcatgtgt
     3781 cagaggtttt caccgtcatc accgaaacgc gcgaggcagc tgcggtaaag ctcatcagcg
     3841 tggtcgtgaa gcgattcaca gatgtctgcc tgttcatccg cgtccagctc gttgagtttc
     3901 tccagaagcg ttaatgtctg gcttctgata aagcgggcca tgttaagggc ggttttttcc
     3961 tgtttggtca ctgatgcctc cgtgtaaggg ggatttctgt tcatgggggt aatgataccg
     4021 atgaaacgag agaggatgct cacgatacgg gttactgatg atgaacatgc ccggttactg
     4081 gaacgttgtg agggtaaaca actggcggta tggatgcggc gggaccagag aaaaatcact
     4141 cagggtcaat gccagcgctt cgttaataca gatgtaggtg ttccacaggg tagccagcag
     4201 catcctgcga tgcagatccg gaacataatg gtgcagggcg ctgacttccg cgtttccaga
     4261 ctttacgaaa cacggaaacc gaagaccatt catgttgttg ctcaggtcgc agacgttttg
     4321 cagcagcagt cgcttcacgt tcgctcgcgt atcggtgatt cattctgcta accagtaagg
     4381 caaccccgcc agcctagccg ggtcctcaac gacaggagca cgatcatgct agtcatgccc
     4441 cgcgcccacc ggaaggagct gactgggttg aaggctctca agggcatcgg tcgagatccc
     4501 ggtgcctaat gagtgagcta acttacatta attgcgttgc gctcactgcc cgctttccag
     4561 tcgggaaacc tgtcgtgcca gctgcattaa tgaatcggcc aacgcgcggg gagaggcggt
     4621 ttgcgtattg ggcgccaggg tggtttttct tttcaccagt gagacgggca acagctgatt
     4681 gcccttcacc gcctggccct gagagagttg cagcaagcgg tccacgctgg tttgccccag
     4741 caggcgaaaa tcctgtttga tggtggttaa cggcgggata taacatgagc tgtcttcggt
     4801 atcgtcgtat cccactaccg agatgtccgc accaacgcgc agcccggact cggtaatggc
     4861 gcgcattgcg cccagcgcca tctgatcgtt ggcaaccagc atcgcagtgg gaacgatgcc
     4921 ctcattcagc atttgcatgg tttgttgaaa accggacatg gcactccagt cgccttcccg
     4981 ttccgctatc ggctgaattt gattgcgagt gagatattta tgccagccag ccagacgcag
     5041 acgcgccgag acagaactta atgggcccgc taacagcgcg atttgctggt gacccaatgc
     5101 gaccagatgc tccacgccca gtcgcgtacc gtcttcatgg gagaaaataa tactgttgat
     5161 gggtgtctgg tcagagacat caagaaataa cgccggaaca ttagtgcagg cagcttccac
     5221 agcaatggca tcctggtcat ccagcggata gttaatgatc agcccactga cgcgttgcgc
     5281 gagaagattg tgcaccgccg ctttacaggc ttcgacgccg cttcgttcta ccatcgacac
     5341 caccacgctg gcacccagtt gatcggcgcg agatttaatc gccgcgacaa tttgcgacgg
     5401 cgcgtgcagg gccagactgg aggtggcaac gccaatcagc aacgactgtt tgcccgccag
     5461 ttgttgtgcc acgcggttgg gaatgtaatt cagctccgcc atcgccgctt ccactttttc
     5521 ccgcgttttc gcagaaacgt ggctggcctg gttcaccacg cgggaaacgg tctgataaga
     5581 gacaccggca tactctgcga catcgtataa cgttactggt ttcacattca ccaccctgaa
     5641 ttgactctct tccgggcgct atcatgccat accgcgaaag gttttgcgcc attcgatggt
     5701 gtccgggatc tcgacgctct ccctt
//
