# Supplementary material for: Genetically encoded RNA strand exchange circuits for programmable protein expression and computation in cells
Source: bioRxiv preprint, doi:10.1101/2025.09.24.678369, version 1 (2025-09-24)
Supplement: Plasmid GenBank files [file 678369_file04.zip › Supplementary File 2/pET - G_23 G_14 Io.gb]

LOCUS       pET_-_G_23_+_G_14_+_Io  5725 bp ds-DNA     circular     22-SEP-2025
DEFINITION  .
KEYWORDS    "accession:addgene_vdb_2659"
COMMENT     Imported from database: AddGene Entry: pETDuet-1 URL:
            https://www.addgene.org/browse/sequence/2659/giraffe-analyze_vdb/
            GENERAL Analyze: Sequence Bacterial Resistance: Ampicillin Catalog
            Number: 71146 Cloning Method: Unknown Constitutive: Unspecified
            Notes: pETDuet-1 is designed for the coexpression of two target
            genes. pETDuet-1 carries the pBR322-derived ColE1 replicon, lacI
            gene and ampicillin resistance gene. Plasmid Type: Bacterial
            Expression, coexpression Promotor: T7 Size: 5420 Source/Vendor: EMD
            Biosciences Stable: Unspecified Viral/Non-Viral: Nonviral
FEATURES             Location/Qualifiers
     gene            complement(1..252)
                     /label="tet (887 - 636)"
                     /ApEinfo_revcolor="#d59687"
                     /ApEinfo_fwdcolor="#d59687"
     primer          184..203
                     /label="pBRrevBam_primer"
                     /ApEinfo_revcolor="#84b0dc"
                     /ApEinfo_fwdcolor="#84b0dc"
     primer          205..222
                     /label="pET_seq_fwd"
                     /note="sequence: gccagcaaccgcacctgt"
                     /ApEinfo_revcolor="#b1ff67"
                     /ApEinfo_fwdcolor="#b1ff67"
     primer          complement(254..304)
                     /label="pET_BB_rev_ga4"
                     /note="sequence: GACAGTTAGCCCAGAGCAGCGTTAGACTTCatcgatctcgatcctctacgc"
                     /ApEinfo_revcolor="#b4abac"
                     /ApEinfo_fwdcolor="#b4abac"
     misc_feature    275..314
                     /label="U1"
                     /ApEinfo_revcolor="#ff9ccd"
                     /ApEinfo_fwdcolor="#ff9ccd"
                     /note="GA homology domain"
     misc_feature    584..623
                     /label="U2"
                     /ApEinfo_revcolor="#84b0dc"
                     /ApEinfo_fwdcolor="#84b0dc"
     misc_feature    627..643
                     /label="T7 promoter"
                     /ApEinfo_revcolor="#9eafd2"
                     /ApEinfo_fwdcolor="#9eafd2"
     misc_feature    644..659
                     /label="5hp"
                     /ApEinfo_revcolor="#9eafd2"
                     /ApEinfo_fwdcolor="#9eafd2"
     misc_feature    854..897
                     /label="Thyb6"
                     /ApEinfo_revcolor="#c7b0e3"
                     /ApEinfo_fwdcolor="#c7b0e3"
     misc_feature    898..953
                     /label="riboJn"
                     /ApEinfo_revcolor="#b4abac"
                     /ApEinfo_fwdcolor="#b4abac"
     misc_feature    954..993
                     /label="Ux"
                     /ApEinfo_revcolor="#ffef86"
                     /ApEinfo_fwdcolor="#ffef86"
                     /note="GA homology domain"
     misc_feature    1027..1043
                     /label="T7 promoter"
                     /ApEinfo_revcolor="#d6b295"
                     /ApEinfo_fwdcolor="#d6b295"
     misc_feature    1077..1121
                     /label="T7 terminator"
                     /ApEinfo_revcolor="#85dae9"
                     /ApEinfo_fwdcolor="#85dae9"
     primer          1122..1149
                     /label="pET_BB_ds_fwd"
                     /note="sequence: ctgaaaggaggaactatatccggattgg"
                     /ApEinfo_revcolor="#b1ff67"
                     /ApEinfo_fwdcolor="#b1ff67"
     primer          complement(1151..1170)
                     /label="pET_seq_rev"
                     /note="sequence: ctacagggcgcgtcccattc"
                     /ApEinfo_revcolor="#ff9ccd"
                     /ApEinfo_fwdcolor="#ff9ccd"
     gene            complement(1728..2588)
                     /label="Ampicillin"
                     /ApEinfo_revcolor="#f58a5e"
                     /ApEinfo_fwdcolor="#f58a5e"
     primer          complement(1731..1759)
                     /label="pET_ampR_rev"
                     /note="sequence: agataggtgcctcactgattaagcattgg"
                     /ApEinfo_revcolor="#d6b295"
                     /ApEinfo_fwdcolor="#d6b295"
     promoter        complement(2631..2659)
                     /label="AmpR_promoter"
                     /ApEinfo_revcolor="#84b0dc"
                     /ApEinfo_fwdcolor="#84b0dc"
     origin          2746..3365
                     /label="pBR322_origin"
                     /ApEinfo_revcolor="#75c6a9"
                     /ApEinfo_fwdcolor="#75c6a9"
     primer          3764..3786
                     /label="pGEX_3_primer"
                     /ApEinfo_revcolor="#ff9ccd"
                     /ApEinfo_fwdcolor="#ff9ccd"
     feature         complement(3780..3971)
                     /label="ROP"
                     /ApEinfo_revcolor="#c7b0e3"
                     /ApEinfo_fwdcolor="#c7b0e3"
     regulatory      complement(4543..5634)
                     /label="lacI"
                     /ApEinfo_revcolor="#c6c9d1"
                     /ApEinfo_fwdcolor="#c6c9d1"
ORIGIN
        1 atgcgactcc tgcattagga agcagcccag tagtaggttg aggccgttga gcaccgccgc
       61 cgcaaggaat ggtgcatgca aggagatggc gcccaacagt cccccggcca cggggcctgc
      121 caccataccc acgccgaaac aagcgctcat gagcccgaag tggcgagccc gatcttcccc
      181 atcggtgatg tcggcgatat aggcgccagc aaccgcacct gtggcgccgg tgatgccggc
      241 cacgatgcgt ccggcgtaga ggatcgagat cgatCATTAC TCGCATCCAT TCTCAGGCTG
      301 TCTCGTCTCG TCTCTTCTAA TACGACTCAC TATAGGGAGA TTCGTCTCCC AACCATACTA
      361 CAATCCTACT ACTAAACTTC GGGGGCCACA GCAGAAGCGT TCACGTCGCA GCCCCTGTCA
      421 GATTCTGGTG AATCTGCGAA TTCTGCTTTA CTGATGTGTT TAGTGGTAGG ATTatatcAA
      481 ACAGATAGGC CCTCttcgGA GGGCCtatct gttTTTTTTT AGTCATAAGT CTGGGCTAAG
      541 CCCACTGATG AGTCGCTGAA ATGCGACGAA ACTTATGACC CTCGCTGGGA GTTCGTAGAC
      601 GGAAACAAAC GCAGAATCCA AGCTTCTAAT ACGACTCACT ATAGGGAGAT TCGTCTCCCA
      661 AAATACTTAA TACAAAATAA TCACTTCACA ACATCAACTA TACTACTCGT CGACTTATCT
      721 CGAGTGAGAT ATTGTTGACG TACGGCCGGC ATGGTCCCAG CCTCCTCGCT GGCGCCGGCT
      781 GGGCAACATT CCGAGGGGAC CGTCCCCTCG GTAATGGCGA ATGGGACAAT CAGGATTGTA
      841 GTATGGTTGA TGTatatcAG ATAACAGATA CttcgGtatc tgttatctgt tTTTTTTAGC
      901 TGTCACCGGA TGTGCTTTCC GGTCTGATGA GTCCGTGAGG ACGAAACAGC CTCCCAGGAT
      961 ACATAGATTA CCACAACTCC GAGCCCTTCC ACCgaagtct aacgctgctc tgggctaact
     1021 gtcTTCTAAT ACGACTCACT ATAGGGAGAT TCGTCTCCCA ATCAATAACA CACATACTAT
     1081 AACCCCTTGG GGCCTCTAAA CGGGTCTTGA GGGGTTTTTT Gctgaaagga ggaactatat
     1141 ccggattggc gaatgggnnn nnnnnnnnnn nnnnnnnnnn nnnnnnnnnn nnnnnnnnnn
     1201 nnnnnnnnnn nnnnnnnnnn nnnnnnnnnn nnnnnnnnnn nnnnnnnnnn nnnnnnnnnn
     1261 nnnnnnnnnn nnnnnnnnnn ncnnnnnnnn nnnnnnnnnn nnnnnnnnnn nnnnnnnnnn
     1321 nnnnnnnnnn nnnnnnnnnn nnnnnnnnnn nnnnnnnnnn nnnnnnnnnn nnnannnnnn
     1381 nnnnnnnnnn nnnnnnnnnn nnnnnnnnnn nnnnnnnnnn nnncctttga cgttggagtc
     1441 cacgttcttt aatagtggac tcttgttcca aactggaaca acactcaacc ctatctcggt
     1501 ctattctttt gatttataag ggattttgcc gatttcggcc tattggttaa aaaatgagct
     1561 gatttaacaa aaatttaacg cgaattttaa caaaatatta acgtttacaa tttctggcgg
     1621 cacgatggca tgagattatc aaaaaggatc ttcacctaga tccttttaaa ttaaaaatga
     1681 agttttaaat caatctaaag tatatatgag taaacttggt ctgacagtta ccaatgctta
     1741 atcagtgagg cacctatctc agcgatctgt ctatttcgtt catccatagt tgcctgactc
     1801 cccgtcgtgt agataactac gatacgggag ggcttaccat ctggccccag tgctgcaatg
     1861 ataccgcgag acccacgctc accggctcca gatttatcag caataaacca gccagccgga
     1921 agggccgagc gcagaagtgg tcctgcaact ttatccgcct ccatccagtc tattaattgt
     1981 tgccgggaag ctagagtaag tagttcgcca gttaatagtt tgcgcaacgt tgttgccatt
     2041 gctacaggca tcgtggtgtc acgctcgtcg tttggtatgg cttcattcag ctccggttcc
     2101 caacgatcaa ggcgagttac atgatccccc atgttgtgca aaaaagcggt tagctccttc
     2161 ggtcctccga tcgttgtcag aagtaagttg gccgcagtgt tatcactcat ggttatggca
     2221 gcactgcata attctcttac tgtcatgcca tccgtaagat gcttttctgt gactggtgag
     2281 tactcaacca agtcattctg agaatagtgt atgcggcgac cgagttgctc ttgcccggcg
     2341 tcaatacggg ataataccgc gccacatagc agaactttaa aagtgctcat cattggaaaa
     2401 cgttcttcgg ggcgaaaact ctcaaggatc ttaccgctgt tgagatccag ttcgatgtaa
     2461 cccactcgtg cacccaactg atcttcagca tcttttactt tcaccagcgt ttctgggtga
     2521 gcaaaaacag gaaggcaaaa tgccgcaaaa aagggaataa gggcgacacg gaaatgttga
     2581 atactcatac tcttcctttt tcaatcatga ttgaagcatt tatcagggtt attgtctcat
     2641 gagcggatac atatttgaat gtatttagaa aaataaacaa ataggtcatg accaaaatcc
     2701 cttaacgtga gttttcgttc cactgagcgt cagaccccgt agaaaagatc aaaggatctt
     2761 cttgagatcc tttttttctg cgcgtaatct gctgcttgca aacaaaaaaa ccaccgctac
     2821 cagcggtggt ttgtttgccg gatcaagagc taccaactct ttttccgaag gtaactggct
     2881 tcagcagagc gcagatacca aatactgtcc ttctagtgta gccgtagtta ggccaccact
     2941 tcaagaactc tgtagcaccg cctacatacc tcgctctgct aatcctgtta ccagtggctg
     3001 ctgccagtgg cgataagtcg tgtcttaccg ggttggactc aagacgatag ttaccggata
     3061 aggcgcagcg gtcgggctga acggggggtt cgtgcacaca gcccagcttg gagcgaacga
     3121 cctacaccga actgagatac ctacagcgtg agctatgaga aagcgccacg cttcccgaag
     3181 ggagaaaggc ggacaggtat ccggtaagcg gcagggtcgg aacaggagag cgcacgaggg
     3241 agcttccagg gggaaacgcc tggtatcttt atagtcctgt cgggtttcgc cacctctgac
     3301 ttgagcgtcg atttttgtga tgctcgtcag gggggcggag cctatggaaa aacgccagca
     3361 acgcggcctt tttacggttc ctggcctttt gctggccttt tgctcacatg ttctttcctg
     3421 cgttatcccc tgattctgtg gataaccgta ttaccgcctt tgagtgagct gataccgctc
     3481 gccgcagccg aacgaccgag cgcagcgagt cagtgagcga ggaagcggaa gagcgcctga
     3541 tgcggtattt tctccttacg catctgtgcg gtatttcaca ccgcatatat ggtgcactct
     3601 cagtacaatc tgctctgatg ccgcatagtt aagccagtat acactccgct atcgctacgt
     3661 gactgggtca tggctgcgcc ccgacacccg ccaacacccg ctgacgcgcc ctgacgggct
     3721 tgtctgctcc cggcatccgc ttacagacaa gctgtgaccg tctccgggag ctgcatgtgt
     3781 cagaggtttt caccgtcatc accgaaacgc gcgaggcagc tgcggtaaag ctcatcagcg
     3841 tggtcgtgaa gcgattcaca gatgtctgcc tgttcatccg cgtccagctc gttgagtttc
     3901 tccagaagcg ttaatgtctg gcttctgata aagcgggcca tgttaagggc ggttttttcc
     3961 tgtttggtca ctgatgcctc cgtgtaaggg ggatttctgt tcatgggggt aatgataccg
     4021 atgaaacgag agaggatgct cacgatacgg gttactgatg atgaacatgc ccggttactg
     4081 gaacgttgtg agggtaaaca actggcggta tggatgcggc gggaccagag aaaaatcact
     4141 cagggtcaat gccagcgctt cgttaataca gatgtaggtg ttccacaggg tagccagcag
     4201 catcctgcga tgcagatccg gaacataatg gtgcagggcg ctgacttccg cgtttccaga
     4261 ctttacgaaa cacggaaacc gaagaccatt catgttgttg ctcaggtcgc agacgttttg
     4321 cagcagcagt cgcttcacgt tcgctcgcgt atcggtgatt cattctgcta accagtaagg
     4381 caaccccgcc agcctagccg ggtcctcaac gacaggagca cgatcatgct agtcatgccc
     4441 cgcgcccacc ggaaggagct gactgggttg aaggctctca agggcatcgg tcgagatccc
     4501 ggtgcctaat gagtgagcta acttacatta attgcgttgc gctcactgcc cgctttccag
     4561 tcgggaaacc tgtcgtgcca gctgcattaa tgaatcggcc aacgcgcggg gagaggcggt
     4621 ttgcgtattg ggcgccaggg tggtttttct tttcaccagt gagacgggca acagctgatt
     4681 gcccttcacc gcctggccct gagagagttg cagcaagcgg tccacgctgg tttgccccag
     4741 caggcgaaaa tcctgtttga tggtggttaa cggcgggata taacatgagc tgtcttcggt
     4801 atcgtcgtat cccactaccg agatgtccgc accaacgcgc agcccggact cggtaatggc
     4861 gcgcattgcg cccagcgcca tctgatcgtt ggcaaccagc atcgcagtgg gaacgatgcc
     4921 ctcattcagc atttgcatgg tttgttgaaa accggacatg gcactccagt cgccttcccg
     4981 ttccgctatc ggctgaattt gattgcgagt gagatattta tgccagccag ccagacgcag
     5041 acgcgccgag acagaactta atgggcccgc taacagcgcg atttgctggt gacccaatgc
     5101 gaccagatgc tccacgccca gtcgcgtacc gtcttcatgg gagaaaataa tactgttgat
     5161 gggtgtctgg tcagagacat caagaaataa cgccggaaca ttagtgcagg cagcttccac
     5221 agcaatggca tcctggtcat ccagcggata gttaatgatc agcccactga cgcgttgcgc
     5281 gagaagattg tgcaccgccg ctttacaggc ttcgacgccg cttcgttcta ccatcgacac
     5341 caccacgctg gcacccagtt gatcggcgcg agatttaatc gccgcgacaa tttgcgacgg
     5401 cgcgtgcagg gccagactgg aggtggcaac gccaatcagc aacgactgtt tgcccgccag
     5461 ttgttgtgcc acgcggttgg gaatgtaatt cagctccgcc atcgccgctt ccactttttc
     5521 ccgcgttttc gcagaaacgt ggctggcctg gttcaccacg cgggaaacgg tctgataaga
     5581 gacaccggca tactctgcga catcgtataa cgttactggt ttcacattca ccaccctgaa
     5641 ttgactctct tccgggcgct atcatgccat accgcgaaag gttttgcgcc attcgatggt
     5701 gtccgggatc tcgacgctct ccctt
//
