# Supplementary material for: Genetically encoded RNA strand exchange circuits for programmable protein expression and computation in cells
Source: bioRxiv preprint, doi:10.1101/2025.09.24.678369, version 1 (2025-09-24)
Supplement: Plasmid GenBank files [file 678369_file04.zip › Supplementary File 2/pET - G_24 G_14 IN_23.gb]

LOCUS       pET_-_G_24_+_G_14_+_IN_ 5754 bp ds-DNA     circular     22-SEP-2025
DEFINITION  .
KEYWORDS    "accession:addgene_vdb_2659"
COMMENT     Imported from database: AddGene Entry: pETDuet-1 URL:
            https://www.addgene.org/browse/sequence/2659/giraffe-analyze_vdb/
            GENERAL Analyze: Sequence Bacterial Resistance: Ampicillin Catalog
            Number: 71146 Cloning Method: Unknown Constitutive: Unspecified
            Notes: pETDuet-1 is designed for the coexpression of two target
            genes. pETDuet-1 carries the pBR322-derived ColE1 replicon, lacI
            gene and ampicillin resistance gene. Plasmid Type: Bacterial
            Expression, coexpression Promotor: T7 Size: 5420 Source/Vendor: EMD
            Biosciences Stable: Unspecified Viral/Non-Viral: Nonviral
FEATURES             Location/Qualifiers
     gene            complement(1..252)
                     /label="tet (887 - 636)"
                     /ApEinfo_revcolor="#d59687"
                     /ApEinfo_fwdcolor="#d59687"
     primer          184..203
                     /label="pBRrevBam_primer"
                     /ApEinfo_revcolor="#84b0dc"
                     /ApEinfo_fwdcolor="#84b0dc"
     primer          205..222
                     /label="pET_seq_fwd"
                     /note="sequence: gccagcaaccgcacctgt"
                     /ApEinfo_revcolor="#b1ff67"
                     /ApEinfo_fwdcolor="#b1ff67"
     primer          complement(254..304)
                     /label="pET_BB_rev_ga4"
                     /note="sequence: GACAGTTAGCCCAGAGCAGCGTTAGACTTCatcgatctcgatcctctacgc"
                     /ApEinfo_revcolor="#b4abac"
                     /ApEinfo_fwdcolor="#b4abac"
     misc_feature    275..314
                     /label="U1"
                     /ApEinfo_revcolor="#ff9ccd"
                     /ApEinfo_fwdcolor="#ff9ccd"
                     /note="GA homology domain"
     misc_feature    613..652
                     /label="U2"
                     /ApEinfo_revcolor="#84b0dc"
                     /ApEinfo_fwdcolor="#84b0dc"
     misc_feature    656..672
                     /label="T7 promoter"
                     /ApEinfo_revcolor="#9eafd2"
                     /ApEinfo_fwdcolor="#9eafd2"
     misc_feature    673..688
                     /label="5hp"
                     /ApEinfo_revcolor="#9eafd2"
                     /ApEinfo_fwdcolor="#9eafd2"
     misc_feature    883..926
                     /label="Thyb6"
                     /ApEinfo_revcolor="#c7b0e3"
                     /ApEinfo_fwdcolor="#c7b0e3"
     misc_feature    927..982
                     /label="riboJn"
                     /ApEinfo_revcolor="#b4abac"
                     /ApEinfo_fwdcolor="#b4abac"
     misc_feature    983..1022
                     /label="Ux"
                     /ApEinfo_revcolor="#ffef86"
                     /ApEinfo_fwdcolor="#ffef86"
                     /note="GA homology domain"
     misc_feature    1056..1072
                     /label="T7 promoter"
                     /ApEinfo_revcolor="#d6b295"
                     /ApEinfo_fwdcolor="#d6b295"
     misc_feature    1106..1150
                     /label="T7 terminator"
                     /ApEinfo_revcolor="#85dae9"
                     /ApEinfo_fwdcolor="#85dae9"
     primer          1151..1178
                     /label="pET_BB_ds_fwd"
                     /note="sequence: ctgaaaggaggaactatatccggattgg"
                     /ApEinfo_revcolor="#b1ff67"
                     /ApEinfo_fwdcolor="#b1ff67"
     primer          complement(1180..1199)
                     /label="pET_seq_rev"
                     /note="sequence: ctacagggcgcgtcccattc"
                     /ApEinfo_revcolor="#ff9ccd"
                     /ApEinfo_fwdcolor="#ff9ccd"
     gene            complement(1757..2617)
                     /label="Ampicillin"
                     /ApEinfo_revcolor="#f58a5e"
                     /ApEinfo_fwdcolor="#f58a5e"
     primer          complement(1760..1788)
                     /label="pET_ampR_rev"
                     /note="sequence: agataggtgcctcactgattaagcattgg"
                     /ApEinfo_revcolor="#d6b295"
                     /ApEinfo_fwdcolor="#d6b295"
     promoter        complement(2660..2688)
                     /label="AmpR_promoter"
                     /ApEinfo_revcolor="#84b0dc"
                     /ApEinfo_fwdcolor="#84b0dc"
     origin          2775..3394
                     /label="pBR322_origin"
                     /ApEinfo_revcolor="#75c6a9"
                     /ApEinfo_fwdcolor="#75c6a9"
     primer          3793..3815
                     /label="pGEX_3_primer"
                     /ApEinfo_revcolor="#ff9ccd"
                     /ApEinfo_fwdcolor="#ff9ccd"
     feature         complement(3809..4000)
                     /label="ROP"
                     /ApEinfo_revcolor="#c7b0e3"
                     /ApEinfo_fwdcolor="#c7b0e3"
     regulatory      complement(4572..5663)
                     /label="lacI"
                     /ApEinfo_revcolor="#c6c9d1"
                     /ApEinfo_fwdcolor="#c6c9d1"
ORIGIN
        1 atgcgactcc tgcattagga agcagcccag tagtaggttg aggccgttga gcaccgccgc
       61 cgcaaggaat ggtgcatgca aggagatggc gcccaacagt cccccggcca cggggcctgc
      121 caccataccc acgccgaaac aagcgctcat gagcccgaag tggcgagccc gatcttcccc
      181 atcggtgatg tcggcgatat aggcgccagc aaccgcacct gtggcgccgg tgatgccggc
      241 cacgatgcgt ccggcgtaga ggatcgagat cgatCATTAC TCGCATCCAT TCTCAGGCTG
      301 TCTCGTCTCG TCTCTTCTAA TACGACTCAC TATAGGGAGA TTCGTCTCCC AACCATACTA
      361 CAATCCTACT ACTAAACTCG TCGACTCTCG AGTGAGATTG TTGACGTACG GGGGCCACAG
      421 CAGAAGCGTT CACGTCGCAG CCCCTGTCAG ATTCTGGTGA ATCTGCGAAT TCTGCTTTAC
      481 TGATGTGTTT AGTGGTAGGA TTatatcAAA CAGATAGGCC CTCttcgGAG GGCCtatctg
      541 ttTTTTTTTA GTCATAAGTC TGGGCTAAGC CCACTGATGA GTCGCTGAAA TGCGACGAAA
      601 CTTATGACCC TCGCTGGGAG TTCGTAGACG GAAACAAACG CAGAATCCAA GCTTCTAATA
      661 CGACTCACTA TAGGGAGATT CGTCTCCCAA AATACTTAAT ACAAAATAAT CACTTCACAA
      721 CATCAACTAT ACTACTCGTC GACTTATCTC GAGTGAGATA TTGTTGACGT ACGGCCGGCA
      781 TGGTCCCAGC CTCCTCGCTG GCGCCGGCTG GGCAACATTC CGAGGGGACC GTCCCCTCGG
      841 TAATGGCGAA TGGGACAATC AGGATTGTAG TATGGTTGAT GTatatcAGA TAACAGATAC
      901 ttcgGtatct gttatctgtt TTTTTTAGCT GTCACCGGAT GTGCTTTCCG GTCTGATGAG
      961 TCCGTGAGGA CGAAACAGCC TCCCAGGATA CATAGATTAC CACAACTCCG AGCCCTTCCA
     1021 CCgaagtcta acgctgctct gggctaactg tcTTCTAATA CGACTCACTA TAGGGAGATT
     1081 CGTCTCCCAA CCACTAAACA CATCACTATA ACCCCTTGGG GCCTCTAAAC GGGTCTTGAG
     1141 GGGTTTTTTG ctgaaaggag gaactatatc cggattggcg aatgggnnnn nnnnnnnnnn
     1201 nnnnnnnnnn nnnnnnnnnn nnnnnnnnnn nnnnnnnnnn nnnnnnnnnn nnnnnnnnnn
     1261 nnnnnnnnnn nnnnnnnnnn nnnnnnnnnn nnnnnnnnnn nnnnnnnnnn cnnnnnnnnn
     1321 nnnnnnnnnn nnnnnnnnnn nnnnnnnnnn nnnnnnnnnn nnnnnnnnnn nnnnnnnnnn
     1381 nnnnnnnnnn nnnnnnnnnn nnannnnnnn nnnnnnnnnn nnnnnnnnnn nnnnnnnnnn
     1441 nnnnnnnnnn nncctttgac gttggagtcc acgttcttta atagtggact cttgttccaa
     1501 actggaacaa cactcaaccc tatctcggtc tattcttttg atttataagg gattttgccg
     1561 atttcggcct attggttaaa aaatgagctg atttaacaaa aatttaacgc gaattttaac
     1621 aaaatattaa cgtttacaat ttctggcggc acgatggcat gagattatca aaaaggatct
     1681 tcacctagat ccttttaaat taaaaatgaa gttttaaatc aatctaaagt atatatgagt
     1741 aaacttggtc tgacagttac caatgcttaa tcagtgaggc acctatctca gcgatctgtc
     1801 tatttcgttc atccatagtt gcctgactcc ccgtcgtgta gataactacg atacgggagg
     1861 gcttaccatc tggccccagt gctgcaatga taccgcgaga cccacgctca ccggctccag
     1921 atttatcagc aataaaccag ccagccggaa gggccgagcg cagaagtggt cctgcaactt
     1981 tatccgcctc catccagtct attaattgtt gccgggaagc tagagtaagt agttcgccag
     2041 ttaatagttt gcgcaacgtt gttgccattg ctacaggcat cgtggtgtca cgctcgtcgt
     2101 ttggtatggc ttcattcagc tccggttccc aacgatcaag gcgagttaca tgatccccca
     2161 tgttgtgcaa aaaagcggtt agctccttcg gtcctccgat cgttgtcaga agtaagttgg
     2221 ccgcagtgtt atcactcatg gttatggcag cactgcataa ttctcttact gtcatgccat
     2281 ccgtaagatg cttttctgtg actggtgagt actcaaccaa gtcattctga gaatagtgta
     2341 tgcggcgacc gagttgctct tgcccggcgt caatacggga taataccgcg ccacatagca
     2401 gaactttaaa agtgctcatc attggaaaac gttcttcggg gcgaaaactc tcaaggatct
     2461 taccgctgtt gagatccagt tcgatgtaac ccactcgtgc acccaactga tcttcagcat
     2521 cttttacttt caccagcgtt tctgggtgag caaaaacagg aaggcaaaat gccgcaaaaa
     2581 agggaataag ggcgacacgg aaatgttgaa tactcatact cttccttttt caatcatgat
     2641 tgaagcattt atcagggtta ttgtctcatg agcggataca tatttgaatg tatttagaaa
     2701 aataaacaaa taggtcatga ccaaaatccc ttaacgtgag ttttcgttcc actgagcgtc
     2761 agaccccgta gaaaagatca aaggatcttc ttgagatcct ttttttctgc gcgtaatctg
     2821 ctgcttgcaa acaaaaaaac caccgctacc agcggtggtt tgtttgccgg atcaagagct
     2881 accaactctt tttccgaagg taactggctt cagcagagcg cagataccaa atactgtcct
     2941 tctagtgtag ccgtagttag gccaccactt caagaactct gtagcaccgc ctacatacct
     3001 cgctctgcta atcctgttac cagtggctgc tgccagtggc gataagtcgt gtcttaccgg
     3061 gttggactca agacgatagt taccggataa ggcgcagcgg tcgggctgaa cggggggttc
     3121 gtgcacacag cccagcttgg agcgaacgac ctacaccgaa ctgagatacc tacagcgtga
     3181 gctatgagaa agcgccacgc ttcccgaagg gagaaaggcg gacaggtatc cggtaagcgg
     3241 cagggtcgga acaggagagc gcacgaggga gcttccaggg ggaaacgcct ggtatcttta
     3301 tagtcctgtc gggtttcgcc acctctgact tgagcgtcga tttttgtgat gctcgtcagg
     3361 ggggcggagc ctatggaaaa acgccagcaa cgcggccttt ttacggttcc tggccttttg
     3421 ctggcctttt gctcacatgt tctttcctgc gttatcccct gattctgtgg ataaccgtat
     3481 taccgccttt gagtgagctg ataccgctcg ccgcagccga acgaccgagc gcagcgagtc
     3541 agtgagcgag gaagcggaag agcgcctgat gcggtatttt ctccttacgc atctgtgcgg
     3601 tatttcacac cgcatatatg gtgcactctc agtacaatct gctctgatgc cgcatagtta
     3661 agccagtata cactccgcta tcgctacgtg actgggtcat ggctgcgccc cgacacccgc
     3721 caacacccgc tgacgcgccc tgacgggctt gtctgctccc ggcatccgct tacagacaag
     3781 ctgtgaccgt ctccgggagc tgcatgtgtc agaggttttc accgtcatca ccgaaacgcg
     3841 cgaggcagct gcggtaaagc tcatcagcgt ggtcgtgaag cgattcacag atgtctgcct
     3901 gttcatccgc gtccagctcg ttgagtttct ccagaagcgt taatgtctgg cttctgataa
     3961 agcgggccat gttaagggcg gttttttcct gtttggtcac tgatgcctcc gtgtaagggg
     4021 gatttctgtt catgggggta atgataccga tgaaacgaga gaggatgctc acgatacggg
     4081 ttactgatga tgaacatgcc cggttactgg aacgttgtga gggtaaacaa ctggcggtat
     4141 ggatgcggcg ggaccagaga aaaatcactc agggtcaatg ccagcgcttc gttaatacag
     4201 atgtaggtgt tccacagggt agccagcagc atcctgcgat gcagatccgg aacataatgg
     4261 tgcagggcgc tgacttccgc gtttccagac tttacgaaac acggaaaccg aagaccattc
     4321 atgttgttgc tcaggtcgca gacgttttgc agcagcagtc gcttcacgtt cgctcgcgta
     4381 tcggtgattc attctgctaa ccagtaaggc aaccccgcca gcctagccgg gtcctcaacg
     4441 acaggagcac gatcatgcta gtcatgcccc gcgcccaccg gaaggagctg actgggttga
     4501 aggctctcaa gggcatcggt cgagatcccg gtgcctaatg agtgagctaa cttacattaa
     4561 ttgcgttgcg ctcactgccc gctttccagt cgggaaacct gtcgtgccag ctgcattaat
     4621 gaatcggcca acgcgcgggg agaggcggtt tgcgtattgg gcgccagggt ggtttttctt
     4681 ttcaccagtg agacgggcaa cagctgattg cccttcaccg cctggccctg agagagttgc
     4741 agcaagcggt ccacgctggt ttgccccagc aggcgaaaat cctgtttgat ggtggttaac
     4801 ggcgggatat aacatgagct gtcttcggta tcgtcgtatc ccactaccga gatgtccgca
     4861 ccaacgcgca gcccggactc ggtaatggcg cgcattgcgc ccagcgccat ctgatcgttg
     4921 gcaaccagca tcgcagtggg aacgatgccc tcattcagca tttgcatggt ttgttgaaaa
     4981 ccggacatgg cactccagtc gccttcccgt tccgctatcg gctgaatttg attgcgagtg
     5041 agatatttat gccagccagc cagacgcaga cgcgccgaga cagaacttaa tgggcccgct
     5101 aacagcgcga tttgctggtg acccaatgcg accagatgct ccacgcccag tcgcgtaccg
     5161 tcttcatggg agaaaataat actgttgatg ggtgtctggt cagagacatc aagaaataac
     5221 gccggaacat tagtgcaggc agcttccaca gcaatggcat cctggtcatc cagcggatag
     5281 ttaatgatca gcccactgac gcgttgcgcg agaagattgt gcaccgccgc tttacaggct
     5341 tcgacgccgc ttcgttctac catcgacacc accacgctgg cacccagttg atcggcgcga
     5401 gatttaatcg ccgcgacaat ttgcgacggc gcgtgcaggg ccagactgga ggtggcaacg
     5461 ccaatcagca acgactgttt gcccgccagt tgttgtgcca cgcggttggg aatgtaattc
     5521 agctccgcca tcgccgcttc cactttttcc cgcgttttcg cagaaacgtg gctggcctgg
     5581 ttcaccacgc gggaaacggt ctgataagag acaccggcat actctgcgac atcgtataac
     5641 gttactggtt tcacattcac caccctgaat tgactctctt ccgggcgcta tcatgccata
     5701 ccgcgaaagg ttttgcgcca ttcgatggtg tccgggatct cgacgctctc cctt
//
