# Supplementary material for: Genetically encoded RNA strand exchange circuits for programmable protein expression and computation in cells
Source: bioRxiv preprint, doi:10.1101/2025.09.24.678369, version 1 (2025-09-24)
Supplement: Plasmid GenBank files [file 678369_file04.zip › Supplementary File 2/pET - G_24 G_14 Io.gb]

LOCUS       pET_-_G_24_+_G_14_+_Io  5754 bp ds-DNA     circular     22-SEP-2025
DEFINITION  .
KEYWORDS    "accession:addgene_vdb_2659"
COMMENT     Imported from database: AddGene Entry: pETDuet-1 URL:
            https://www.addgene.org/browse/sequence/2659/giraffe-analyze_vdb/
            GENERAL Analyze: Sequence Bacterial Resistance: Ampicillin Catalog
            Number: 71146 Cloning Method: Unknown Constitutive: Unspecified
            Notes: pETDuet-1 is designed for the coexpression of two target
            genes. pETDuet-1 carries the pBR322-derived ColE1 replicon, lacI
            gene and ampicillin resistance gene. Plasmid Type: Bacterial
            Expression, coexpression Promotor: T7 Size: 5420 Source/Vendor: EMD
            Biosciences Stable: Unspecified Viral/Non-Viral: Nonviral
FEATURES             Location/Qualifiers
     gene            complement(1..252)
                     /label="tet (887 - 636)"
                     /ApEinfo_revcolor="#d59687"
                     /ApEinfo_fwdcolor="#d59687"
     primer          184..203
                     /label="pBRrevBam_primer"
                     /ApEinfo_revcolor="#84b0dc"
                     /ApEinfo_fwdcolor="#84b0dc"
     primer          205..222
                     /label="pET_seq_fwd"
                     /note="sequence: gccagcaaccgcacctgt"
                     /ApEinfo_revcolor="#b1ff67"
                     /ApEinfo_fwdcolor="#b1ff67"
     primer          complement(254..304)
                     /label="pET_BB_rev_ga4"
                     /note="sequence: GACAGTTAGCCCAGAGCAGCGTTAGACTTCatcgatctcgatcctctacgc"
                     /ApEinfo_revcolor="#b4abac"
                     /ApEinfo_fwdcolor="#b4abac"
     misc_feature    275..314
                     /label="U1"
                     /ApEinfo_revcolor="#ff9ccd"
                     /ApEinfo_fwdcolor="#ff9ccd"
                     /note="GA homology domain"
     misc_feature    613..652
                     /label="U2"
                     /ApEinfo_revcolor="#84b0dc"
                     /ApEinfo_fwdcolor="#84b0dc"
     misc_feature    656..672
                     /label="T7 promoter"
                     /ApEinfo_revcolor="#9eafd2"
                     /ApEinfo_fwdcolor="#9eafd2"
     misc_feature    673..688
                     /label="5hp"
                     /ApEinfo_revcolor="#9eafd2"
                     /ApEinfo_fwdcolor="#9eafd2"
     misc_feature    883..926
                     /label="Thyb6"
                     /ApEinfo_revcolor="#c7b0e3"
                     /ApEinfo_fwdcolor="#c7b0e3"
     misc_feature    927..982
                     /label="riboJn"
                     /ApEinfo_revcolor="#b4abac"
                     /ApEinfo_fwdcolor="#b4abac"
     misc_feature    983..1022
                     /label="Ux"
                     /ApEinfo_revcolor="#ffef86"
                     /ApEinfo_fwdcolor="#ffef86"
                     /note="GA homology domain"
     misc_feature    1056..1072
                     /label="T7 promoter"
                     /ApEinfo_revcolor="#d6b295"
                     /ApEinfo_fwdcolor="#d6b295"
     misc_feature    1106..1150
                     /label="T7 terminator"
                     /ApEinfo_revcolor="#85dae9"
                     /ApEinfo_fwdcolor="#85dae9"
     primer          1151..1178
                     /label="pET_BB_ds_fwd"
                     /note="sequence: ctgaaaggaggaactatatccggattgg"
                     /ApEinfo_revcolor="#b1ff67"
                     /ApEinfo_fwdcolor="#b1ff67"
     primer          complement(1180..1199)
                     /label="pET_seq_rev"
                     /note="sequence: ctacagggcgcgtcccattc"
                     /ApEinfo_revcolor="#ff9ccd"
                     /ApEinfo_fwdcolor="#ff9ccd"
     gene            complement(1757..2617)
                     /label="Ampicillin"
                     /ApEinfo_revcolor="#f58a5e"
                     /ApEinfo_fwdcolor="#f58a5e"
     primer          complement(1760..1788)
                     /label="pET_ampR_rev"
                     /note="sequence: agataggtgcctcactgattaagcattgg"
                     /ApEinfo_revcolor="#d6b295"
                     /ApEinfo_fwdcolor="#d6b295"
     promoter        complement(2660..2688)
                     /label="AmpR_promoter"
                     /ApEinfo_revcolor="#84b0dc"
                     /ApEinfo_fwdcolor="#84b0dc"
     origin          2775..3394
                     /label="pBR322_origin"
                     /ApEinfo_revcolor="#75c6a9"
                     /ApEinfo_fwdcolor="#75c6a9"
     primer          3793..3815
                     /label="pGEX_3_primer"
                     /ApEinfo_revcolor="#ff9ccd"
                     /ApEinfo_fwdcolor="#ff9ccd"
     feature         complement(3809..4000)
                     /label="ROP"
                     /ApEinfo_revcolor="#c7b0e3"
                     /ApEinfo_fwdcolor="#c7b0e3"
     regulatory      complement(4572..5663)
                     /label="lacI"
                     /ApEinfo_revcolor="#c6c9d1"
                     /ApEinfo_fwdcolor="#c6c9d1"
ORIGIN
        1 atgcgactcc tgcattagga agcagcccag tagtaggttg aggccgttga gcaccgccgc
       61 cgcaaggaat ggtgcatgca aggagatggc gcccaacagt cccccggcca cggggcctgc
      121 caccataccc acgccgaaac aagcgctcat gagcccgaag tggcgagccc gatcttcccc
      181 atcggtgatg tcggcgatat aggcgccagc aaccgcacct gtggcgccgg tgatgccggc
      241 cacgatgcgt ccggcgtaga ggatcgagat cgatCATTAC TCGCATCCAT TCTCAGGCTG
      301 TCTCGTCTCG TCTCTTCTAA TACGACTCAC TATAGGGAGA TTCGTCTCCC AACCATACTA
      361 CAATCCTACT ACTAAACTCG TCGACTCTCG AGTGAGATTG TTGACGTACG GGGGCCACAG
      421 CAGAAGCGTT CACGTCGCAG CCCCTGTCAG ATTCTGGTGA ATCTGCGAAT TCTGCTTTAC
      481 TGATGTGTTT AGTGGTAGGA TTatatcAAA CAGATAGGCC CTCttcgGAG GGCCtatctg
      541 ttTTTTTTTA GTCATAAGTC TGGGCTAAGC CCACTGATGA GTCGCTGAAA TGCGACGAAA
      601 CTTATGACCC TCGCTGGGAG TTCGTAGACG GAAACAAACG CAGAATCCAA GCTTCTAATA
      661 CGACTCACTA TAGGGAGATT CGTCTCCCAA AATACTTAAT ACAAAATAAT CACTTCACAA
      721 CATCAACTAT ACTACTCGTC GACTTATCTC GAGTGAGATA TTGTTGACGT ACGGCCGGCA
      781 TGGTCCCAGC CTCCTCGCTG GCGCCGGCTG GGCAACATTC CGAGGGGACC GTCCCCTCGG
      841 TAATGGCGAA TGGGACAATC AGGATTGTAG TATGGTTGAT GTatatcAGA TAACAGATAC
      901 ttcgGtatct gttatctgtt TTTTTTAGCT GTCACCGGAT GTGCTTTCCG GTCTGATGAG
      961 TCCGTGAGGA CGAAACAGCC TCCCAGGATA CATAGATTAC CACAACTCCG AGCCCTTCCA
     1021 CCgaagtcta acgctgctct gggctaactg tcTTCTAATA CGACTCACTA TAGGGAGATT
     1081 CGTCTCCCAA TCAATAACAC ACATACTATA ACCCCTTGGG GCCTCTAAAC GGGTCTTGAG
     1141 GGGTTTTTTG ctgaaaggag gaactatatc cggattggcg aatgggnnnn nnnnnnnnnn
     1201 nnnnnnnnnn nnnnnnnnnn nnnnnnnnnn nnnnnnnnnn nnnnnnnnnn nnnnnnnnnn
     1261 nnnnnnnnnn nnnnnnnnnn nnnnnnnnnn nnnnnnnnnn nnnnnnnnnn cnnnnnnnnn
     1321 nnnnnnnnnn nnnnnnnnnn nnnnnnnnnn nnnnnnnnnn nnnnnnnnnn nnnnnnnnnn
     1381 nnnnnnnnnn nnnnnnnnnn nnannnnnnn nnnnnnnnnn nnnnnnnnnn nnnnnnnnnn
     1441 nnnnnnnnnn nncctttgac gttggagtcc acgttcttta atagtggact cttgttccaa
     1501 actggaacaa cactcaaccc tatctcggtc tattcttttg atttataagg gattttgccg
     1561 atttcggcct attggttaaa aaatgagctg atttaacaaa aatttaacgc gaattttaac
     1621 aaaatattaa cgtttacaat ttctggcggc acgatggcat gagattatca aaaaggatct
     1681 tcacctagat ccttttaaat taaaaatgaa gttttaaatc aatctaaagt atatatgagt
     1741 aaacttggtc tgacagttac caatgcttaa tcagtgaggc acctatctca gcgatctgtc
     1801 tatttcgttc atccatagtt gcctgactcc ccgtcgtgta gataactacg atacgggagg
     1861 gcttaccatc tggccccagt gctgcaatga taccgcgaga cccacgctca ccggctccag
     1921 atttatcagc aataaaccag ccagccggaa gggccgagcg cagaagtggt cctgcaactt
     1981 tatccgcctc catccagtct attaattgtt gccgggaagc tagagtaagt agttcgccag
     2041 ttaatagttt gcgcaacgtt gttgccattg ctacaggcat cgtggtgtca cgctcgtcgt
     2101 ttggtatggc ttcattcagc tccggttccc aacgatcaag gcgagttaca tgatccccca
     2161 tgttgtgcaa aaaagcggtt agctccttcg gtcctccgat cgttgtcaga agtaagttgg
     2221 ccgcagtgtt atcactcatg gttatggcag cactgcataa ttctcttact gtcatgccat
     2281 ccgtaagatg cttttctgtg actggtgagt actcaaccaa gtcattctga gaatagtgta
     2341 tgcggcgacc gagttgctct tgcccggcgt caatacggga taataccgcg ccacatagca
     2401 gaactttaaa agtgctcatc attggaaaac gttcttcggg gcgaaaactc tcaaggatct
     2461 taccgctgtt gagatccagt tcgatgtaac ccactcgtgc acccaactga tcttcagcat
     2521 cttttacttt caccagcgtt tctgggtgag caaaaacagg aaggcaaaat gccgcaaaaa
     2581 agggaataag ggcgacacgg aaatgttgaa tactcatact cttccttttt caatcatgat
     2641 tgaagcattt atcagggtta ttgtctcatg agcggataca tatttgaatg tatttagaaa
     2701 aataaacaaa taggtcatga ccaaaatccc ttaacgtgag ttttcgttcc actgagcgtc
     2761 agaccccgta gaaaagatca aaggatcttc ttgagatcct ttttttctgc gcgtaatctg
     2821 ctgcttgcaa acaaaaaaac caccgctacc agcggtggtt tgtttgccgg atcaagagct
     2881 accaactctt tttccgaagg taactggctt cagcagagcg cagataccaa atactgtcct
     2941 tctagtgtag ccgtagttag gccaccactt caagaactct gtagcaccgc ctacatacct
     3001 cgctctgcta atcctgttac cagtggctgc tgccagtggc gataagtcgt gtcttaccgg
     3061 gttggactca agacgatagt taccggataa ggcgcagcgg tcgggctgaa cggggggttc
     3121 gtgcacacag cccagcttgg agcgaacgac ctacaccgaa ctgagatacc tacagcgtga
     3181 gctatgagaa agcgccacgc ttcccgaagg gagaaaggcg gacaggtatc cggtaagcgg
     3241 cagggtcgga acaggagagc gcacgaggga gcttccaggg ggaaacgcct ggtatcttta
     3301 tagtcctgtc gggtttcgcc acctctgact tgagcgtcga tttttgtgat gctcgtcagg
     3361 ggggcggagc ctatggaaaa acgccagcaa cgcggccttt ttacggttcc tggccttttg
     3421 ctggcctttt gctcacatgt tctttcctgc gttatcccct gattctgtgg ataaccgtat
     3481 taccgccttt gagtgagctg ataccgctcg ccgcagccga acgaccgagc gcagcgagtc
     3541 agtgagcgag gaagcggaag agcgcctgat gcggtatttt ctccttacgc atctgtgcgg
     3601 tatttcacac cgcatatatg gtgcactctc agtacaatct gctctgatgc cgcatagtta
     3661 agccagtata cactccgcta tcgctacgtg actgggtcat ggctgcgccc cgacacccgc
     3721 caacacccgc tgacgcgccc tgacgggctt gtctgctccc ggcatccgct tacagacaag
     3781 ctgtgaccgt ctccgggagc tgcatgtgtc agaggttttc accgtcatca ccgaaacgcg
     3841 cgaggcagct gcggtaaagc tcatcagcgt ggtcgtgaag cgattcacag atgtctgcct
     3901 gttcatccgc gtccagctcg ttgagtttct ccagaagcgt taatgtctgg cttctgataa
     3961 agcgggccat gttaagggcg gttttttcct gtttggtcac tgatgcctcc gtgtaagggg
     4021 gatttctgtt catgggggta atgataccga tgaaacgaga gaggatgctc acgatacggg
     4081 ttactgatga tgaacatgcc cggttactgg aacgttgtga gggtaaacaa ctggcggtat
     4141 ggatgcggcg ggaccagaga aaaatcactc agggtcaatg ccagcgcttc gttaatacag
     4201 atgtaggtgt tccacagggt agccagcagc atcctgcgat gcagatccgg aacataatgg
     4261 tgcagggcgc tgacttccgc gtttccagac tttacgaaac acggaaaccg aagaccattc
     4321 atgttgttgc tcaggtcgca gacgttttgc agcagcagtc gcttcacgtt cgctcgcgta
     4381 tcggtgattc attctgctaa ccagtaaggc aaccccgcca gcctagccgg gtcctcaacg
     4441 acaggagcac gatcatgcta gtcatgcccc gcgcccaccg gaaggagctg actgggttga
     4501 aggctctcaa gggcatcggt cgagatcccg gtgcctaatg agtgagctaa cttacattaa
     4561 ttgcgttgcg ctcactgccc gctttccagt cgggaaacct gtcgtgccag ctgcattaat
     4621 gaatcggcca acgcgcgggg agaggcggtt tgcgtattgg gcgccagggt ggtttttctt
     4681 ttcaccagtg agacgggcaa cagctgattg cccttcaccg cctggccctg agagagttgc
     4741 agcaagcggt ccacgctggt ttgccccagc aggcgaaaat cctgtttgat ggtggttaac
     4801 ggcgggatat aacatgagct gtcttcggta tcgtcgtatc ccactaccga gatgtccgca
     4861 ccaacgcgca gcccggactc ggtaatggcg cgcattgcgc ccagcgccat ctgatcgttg
     4921 gcaaccagca tcgcagtggg aacgatgccc tcattcagca tttgcatggt ttgttgaaaa
     4981 ccggacatgg cactccagtc gccttcccgt tccgctatcg gctgaatttg attgcgagtg
     5041 agatatttat gccagccagc cagacgcaga cgcgccgaga cagaacttaa tgggcccgct
     5101 aacagcgcga tttgctggtg acccaatgcg accagatgct ccacgcccag tcgcgtaccg
     5161 tcttcatggg agaaaataat actgttgatg ggtgtctggt cagagacatc aagaaataac
     5221 gccggaacat tagtgcaggc agcttccaca gcaatggcat cctggtcatc cagcggatag
     5281 ttaatgatca gcccactgac gcgttgcgcg agaagattgt gcaccgccgc tttacaggct
     5341 tcgacgccgc ttcgttctac catcgacacc accacgctgg cacccagttg atcggcgcga
     5401 gatttaatcg ccgcgacaat ttgcgacggc gcgtgcaggg ccagactgga ggtggcaacg
     5461 ccaatcagca acgactgttt gcccgccagt tgttgtgcca cgcggttggg aatgtaattc
     5521 agctccgcca tcgccgcttc cactttttcc cgcgttttcg cagaaacgtg gctggcctgg
     5581 ttcaccacgc gggaaacggt ctgataagag acaccggcat actctgcgac atcgtataac
     5641 gttactggtt tcacattcac caccctgaat tgactctctt ccgggcgcta tcatgccata
     5701 ccgcgaaagg ttttgcgcca ttcgatggtg tccgggatct cgacgctctc cctt
//
