# Supplementary material for: Genetically encoded RNA strand exchange circuits for programmable protein expression and computation in cells
Source: bioRxiv preprint, doi:10.1101/2025.09.24.678369, version 1 (2025-09-24)
Supplement: Plasmid GenBank files [file 678369_file04.zip › Supplementary File 2/pET - G_24 G_19 IN_23.gb]

LOCUS       pET_-_G_24_+_G_19_+_IN_ 5754 bp ds-DNA     circular     22-SEP-2025
DEFINITION  .
KEYWORDS    "accession:addgene_vdb_2659"
COMMENT     Imported from database: AddGene Entry: pETDuet-1 URL:
            https://www.addgene.org/browse/sequence/2659/giraffe-analyze_vdb/
            GENERAL Analyze: Sequence Bacterial Resistance: Ampicillin Catalog
            Number: 71146 Cloning Method: Unknown Constitutive: Unspecified
            Notes: pETDuet-1 is designed for the coexpression of two target
            genes. pETDuet-1 carries the pBR322-derived ColE1 replicon, lacI
            gene and ampicillin resistance gene. Plasmid Type: Bacterial
            Expression, coexpression Promotor: T7 Size: 5420 Source/Vendor: EMD
            Biosciences Stable: Unspecified Viral/Non-Viral: Nonviral
FEATURES             Location/Qualifiers
     gene            complement(1..252)
                     /label="tet (887 - 636)"
                     /ApEinfo_revcolor="#d59687"
                     /ApEinfo_fwdcolor="#d59687"
     primer          184..203
                     /label="pBRrevBam_primer"
                     /ApEinfo_revcolor="#84b0dc"
                     /ApEinfo_fwdcolor="#84b0dc"
     primer          205..222
                     /label="pET_seq_fwd"
                     /note="sequence: gccagcaaccgcacctgt"
                     /ApEinfo_revcolor="#b1ff67"
                     /ApEinfo_fwdcolor="#b1ff67"
     primer          complement(254..304)
                     /label="pET_BB_rev_ga4"
                     /note="sequence: GACAGTTAGCCCAGAGCAGCGTTAGACTTCatcgatctcgatcctctacgc"
                     /ApEinfo_revcolor="#b4abac"
                     /ApEinfo_fwdcolor="#b4abac"
     misc_feature    275..314
                     /label="U1"
                     /ApEinfo_revcolor="#ff9ccd"
                     /ApEinfo_fwdcolor="#ff9ccd"
                     /note="GA homology domain"
     misc_feature    613..652
                     /label="U2"
                     /ApEinfo_revcolor="#84b0dc"
                     /ApEinfo_fwdcolor="#84b0dc"
     misc_feature    656..672
                     /label="T7 promoter"
                     /ApEinfo_revcolor="#9eafd2"
                     /ApEinfo_fwdcolor="#9eafd2"
     misc_feature    673..688
                     /label="5hp"
                     /ApEinfo_revcolor="#9eafd2"
                     /ApEinfo_fwdcolor="#9eafd2"
     misc_feature    883..926
                     /label="Thyb6"
                     /ApEinfo_revcolor="#c7b0e3"
                     /ApEinfo_fwdcolor="#c7b0e3"
     misc_feature    927..982
                     /label="riboJn"
                     /ApEinfo_revcolor="#b4abac"
                     /ApEinfo_fwdcolor="#b4abac"
     misc_feature    983..1022
                     /label="Ux"
                     /ApEinfo_revcolor="#ffef86"
                     /ApEinfo_fwdcolor="#ffef86"
                     /note="GA homology domain"
     misc_feature    1056..1072
                     /label="T7 promoter"
                     /ApEinfo_revcolor="#d6b295"
                     /ApEinfo_fwdcolor="#d6b295"
     misc_feature    1106..1150
                     /label="T7 terminator"
                     /ApEinfo_revcolor="#85dae9"
                     /ApEinfo_fwdcolor="#85dae9"
     primer          1151..1178
                     /label="pET_BB_ds_fwd"
                     /note="sequence: ctgaaaggaggaactatatccggattgg"
                     /ApEinfo_revcolor="#b1ff67"
                     /ApEinfo_fwdcolor="#b1ff67"
     primer          complement(1180..1199)
                     /label="pET_seq_rev"
                     /note="sequence: ctacagggcgcgtcccattc"
                     /ApEinfo_revcolor="#ff9ccd"
                     /ApEinfo_fwdcolor="#ff9ccd"
     gene            complement(1757..2617)
                     /label="Ampicillin"
                     /ApEinfo_revcolor="#f58a5e"
                     /ApEinfo_fwdcolor="#f58a5e"
     primer          complement(1760..1788)
                     /label="pET_ampR_rev"
                     /note="sequence: agataggtgcctcactgattaagcattgg"
                     /ApEinfo_revcolor="#d6b295"
                     /ApEinfo_fwdcolor="#d6b295"
     promoter        complement(2660..2688)
                     /label="AmpR_promoter"
                     /ApEinfo_revcolor="#84b0dc"
                     /ApEinfo_fwdcolor="#84b0dc"
     origin          2775..3394
                     /label="pBR322_origin"
                     /ApEinfo_revcolor="#75c6a9"
                     /ApEinfo_fwdcolor="#75c6a9"
     primer          3793..3815
                     /label="pGEX_3_primer"
                     /ApEinfo_revcolor="#ff9ccd"
                     /ApEinfo_fwdcolor="#ff9ccd"
     feature         complement(3809..4000)
                     /label="ROP"
                     /ApEinfo_revcolor="#c7b0e3"
                     /ApEinfo_fwdcolor="#c7b0e3"
     regulatory      complement(4572..5663)
                     /label="lacI"
                     /ApEinfo_revcolor="#c6c9d1"
                     /ApEinfo_fwdcolor="#c6c9d1"
ORIGIN
        1 atgcgactcc tgcattagga agcagcccag tagtaggttg aggccgttga gcaccgccgc
       61 cgcaaggaat ggtgcatgca aggagatggc gcccaacagt cccccggcca cggggcctgc
      121 caccataccc acgccgaaac aagcgctcat gagcccgaag tggcgagccc gatcttcccc
      181 atcggtgatg tcggcgatat aggcgccagc aaccgcacct gtggcgccgg tgatgccggc
      241 cacgatgcgt ccggcgtaga ggatcgagat cgatCATTAC TCGCATCCAT TCTCAGGCTG
      301 TCTCGTCTCG TCTCTTCTAA TACGACTCAC TATAGGGAGA TTCGTCTCCC AACCATACTA
      361 CAATCCTACT ACTAAACTCG TCGACTCTCG AGTGAGATTG TTGACGTACG GGGGCCACAG
      421 CAGAAGCGTT CACGTCGCAG CCCCTGTCAG ATTCTGGTGA ATCTGCGAAT TCTGCTTTAC
      481 TGATGTGTTT AGTGGTAGGA TTatatcAAA CAGATAGGCC CTCttcgGAG GGCCtatctg
      541 ttTTTTTTTA GTCATAAGTC TGGGCTAAGC CCACTGATGA GTCGCTGAAA TGCGACGAAA
      601 CTTATGACCC TCGCTGGGAG TTCGTAGACG GAAACAAACG CAGAATCCAA GCTTCTAATA
      661 CGACTCACTA TAGGGAGATT CGTCTCCCAA AATACTTAAT ACAAAATAAC ACATTCAATA
      721 CATCAACTAT ACTACTCGTC GACTTATCTC GAGTGAGATA TTGTTGACGT ACGGCCGGCA
      781 TGGTCCCAGC CTCCTCGCTG GCGCCGGCTG GGCAACATTC CGAGGGGACC GTCCCCTCGG
      841 TAATGGCGAA TGGGACAATC AGGATTGTAG TATGGTTGAT GTttatcAGA TAACAGATAC
      901 ttcgGtatct gttatctgtt TTTTTTAGCT GTCACCGGAT GTGCTTTCCG GTCTGATGAG
      961 TCCGTGAGGA CGAAACAGCC TCCCAGGATA CATAGATTAC CACAACTCCG AGCCCTTCCA
     1021 CCgaagtcta acgctgctct gggctaactg tcTTCTAATA CGACTCACTA TAGGGAGATT
     1081 CGTCTCCCAA CCACTAAACA CATCACTATA ACCCCTTGGG GCCTCTAAAC GGGTCTTGAG
     1141 GGGTTTTTTG ctgaaaggag gaactatatc cggattggcg aatgggnnnn nnnnnnnnnn
     1201 nnnnnnnnnn nnnnnnnnnn nnnnnnnnnn nnnnnnnnnn nnnnnnnnnn nnnnnnnnnn
     1261 nnnnnnnnnn nnnnnnnnnn nnnnnnnnnn nnnnnnnnnn nnnnnnnnnn cnnnnnnnnn
     1321 nnnnnnnnnn nnnnnnnnnn nnnnnnnnnn nnnnnnnnnn nnnnnnnnnn nnnnnnnnnn
     1381 nnnnnnnnnn nnnnnnnnnn nnannnnnnn nnnnnnnnnn nnnnnnnnnn nnnnnnnnnn
     1441 nnnnnnnnnn nncctttgac gttggagtcc acgttcttta atagtggact cttgttccaa
     1501 actggaacaa cactcaaccc tatctcggtc tattcttttg atttataagg gattttgccg
     1561 atttcggcct attggttaaa aaatgagctg atttaacaaa aatttaacgc gaattttaac
     1621 aaaatattaa cgtttacaat ttctggcggc acgatggcat gagattatca aaaaggatct
     1681 tcacctagat ccttttaaat taaaaatgaa gttttaaatc aatctaaagt atatatgagt
     1741 aaacttggtc tgacagttac caatgcttaa tcagtgaggc acctatctca gcgatctgtc
     1801 tatttcgttc atccatagtt gcctgactcc ccgtcgtgta gataactacg atacgggagg
     1861 gcttaccatc tggccccagt gctgcaatga taccgcgaga cccacgctca ccggctccag
     1921 atttatcagc aataaaccag ccagccggaa gggccgagcg cagaagtggt cctgcaactt
     1981 tatccgcctc catccagtct attaattgtt gccgggaagc tagagtaagt agttcgccag
     2041 ttaatagttt gcgcaacgtt gttgccattg ctacaggcat cgtggtgtca cgctcgtcgt
     2101 ttggtatggc ttcattcagc tccggttccc aacgatcaag gcgagttaca tgatccccca
     2161 tgttgtgcaa aaaagcggtt agctccttcg gtcctccgat cgttgtcaga agtaagttgg
     2221 ccgcagtgtt atcactcatg gttatggcag cactgcataa ttctcttact gtcatgccat
     2281 ccgtaagatg cttttctgtg actggtgagt actcaaccaa gtcattctga gaatagtgta
     2341 tgcggcgacc gagttgctct tgcccggcgt caatacggga taataccgcg ccacatagca
     2401 gaactttaaa agtgctcatc attggaaaac gttcttcggg gcgaaaactc tcaaggatct
     2461 taccgctgtt gagatccagt tcgatgtaac ccactcgtgc acccaactga tcttcagcat
     2521 cttttacttt caccagcgtt tctgggtgag caaaaacagg aaggcaaaat gccgcaaaaa
     2581 agggaataag ggcgacacgg aaatgttgaa tactcatact cttccttttt caatcatgat
     2641 tgaagcattt atcagggtta ttgtctcatg agcggataca tatttgaatg tatttagaaa
     2701 aataaacaaa taggtcatga ccaaaatccc ttaacgtgag ttttcgttcc actgagcgtc
     2761 agaccccgta gaaaagatca aaggatcttc ttgagatcct ttttttctgc gcgtaatctg
     2821 ctgcttgcaa acaaaaaaac caccgctacc agcggtggtt tgtttgccgg atcaagagct
     2881 accaactctt tttccgaagg taactggctt cagcagagcg cagataccaa atactgtcct
     2941 tctagtgtag ccgtagttag gccaccactt caagaactct gtagcaccgc ctacatacct
     3001 cgctctgcta atcctgttac cagtggctgc tgccagtggc gataagtcgt gtcttaccgg
     3061 gttggactca agacgatagt taccggataa ggcgcagcgg tcgggctgaa cggggggttc
     3121 gtgcacacag cccagcttgg agcgaacgac ctacaccgaa ctgagatacc tacagcgtga
     3181 gctatgagaa agcgccacgc ttcccgaagg gagaaaggcg gacaggtatc cggtaagcgg
     3241 cagggtcgga acaggagagc gcacgaggga gcttccaggg ggaaacgcct ggtatcttta
     3301 tagtcctgtc gggtttcgcc acctctgact tgagcgtcga tttttgtgat gctcgtcagg
     3361 ggggcggagc ctatggaaaa acgccagcaa cgcggccttt ttacggttcc tggccttttg
     3421 ctggcctttt gctcacatgt tctttcctgc gttatcccct gattctgtgg ataaccgtat
     3481 taccgccttt gagtgagctg ataccgctcg ccgcagccga acgaccgagc gcagcgagtc
     3541 agtgagcgag gaagcggaag agcgcctgat gcggtatttt ctccttacgc atctgtgcgg
     3601 tatttcacac cgcatatatg gtgcactctc agtacaatct gctctgatgc cgcatagtta
     3661 agccagtata cactccgcta tcgctacgtg actgggtcat ggctgcgccc cgacacccgc
     3721 caacacccgc tgacgcgccc tgacgggctt gtctgctccc ggcatccgct tacagacaag
     3781 ctgtgaccgt ctccgggagc tgcatgtgtc agaggttttc accgtcatca ccgaaacgcg
     3841 cgaggcagct gcggtaaagc tcatcagcgt ggtcgtgaag cgattcacag atgtctgcct
     3901 gttcatccgc gtccagctcg ttgagtttct ccagaagcgt taatgtctgg cttctgataa
     3961 agcgggccat gttaagggcg gttttttcct gtttggtcac tgatgcctcc gtgtaagggg
     4021 gatttctgtt catgggggta atgataccga tgaaacgaga gaggatgctc acgatacggg
     4081 ttactgatga tgaacatgcc cggttactgg aacgttgtga gggtaaacaa ctggcggtat
     4141 ggatgcggcg ggaccagaga aaaatcactc agggtcaatg ccagcgcttc gttaatacag
     4201 atgtaggtgt tccacagggt agccagcagc atcctgcgat gcagatccgg aacataatgg
     4261 tgcagggcgc tgacttccgc gtttccagac tttacgaaac acggaaaccg aagaccattc
     4321 atgttgttgc tcaggtcgca gacgttttgc agcagcagtc gcttcacgtt cgctcgcgta
     4381 tcggtgattc attctgctaa ccagtaaggc aaccccgcca gcctagccgg gtcctcaacg
     4441 acaggagcac gatcatgcta gtcatgcccc gcgcccaccg gaaggagctg actgggttga
     4501 aggctctcaa gggcatcggt cgagatcccg gtgcctaatg agtgagctaa cttacattaa
     4561 ttgcgttgcg ctcactgccc gctttccagt cgggaaacct gtcgtgccag ctgcattaat
     4621 gaatcggcca acgcgcgggg agaggcggtt tgcgtattgg gcgccagggt ggtttttctt
     4681 ttcaccagtg agacgggcaa cagctgattg cccttcaccg cctggccctg agagagttgc
     4741 agcaagcggt ccacgctggt ttgccccagc aggcgaaaat cctgtttgat ggtggttaac
     4801 ggcgggatat aacatgagct gtcttcggta tcgtcgtatc ccactaccga gatgtccgca
     4861 ccaacgcgca gcccggactc ggtaatggcg cgcattgcgc ccagcgccat ctgatcgttg
     4921 gcaaccagca tcgcagtggg aacgatgccc tcattcagca tttgcatggt ttgttgaaaa
     4981 ccggacatgg cactccagtc gccttcccgt tccgctatcg gctgaatttg attgcgagtg
     5041 agatatttat gccagccagc cagacgcaga cgcgccgaga cagaacttaa tgggcccgct
     5101 aacagcgcga tttgctggtg acccaatgcg accagatgct ccacgcccag tcgcgtaccg
     5161 tcttcatggg agaaaataat actgttgatg ggtgtctggt cagagacatc aagaaataac
     5221 gccggaacat tagtgcaggc agcttccaca gcaatggcat cctggtcatc cagcggatag
     5281 ttaatgatca gcccactgac gcgttgcgcg agaagattgt gcaccgccgc tttacaggct
     5341 tcgacgccgc ttcgttctac catcgacacc accacgctgg cacccagttg atcggcgcga
     5401 gatttaatcg ccgcgacaat ttgcgacggc gcgtgcaggg ccagactgga ggtggcaacg
     5461 ccaatcagca acgactgttt gcccgccagt tgttgtgcca cgcggttggg aatgtaattc
     5521 agctccgcca tcgccgcttc cactttttcc cgcgttttcg cagaaacgtg gctggcctgg
     5581 ttcaccacgc gggaaacggt ctgataagag acaccggcat actctgcgac atcgtataac
     5641 gttactggtt tcacattcac caccctgaat tgactctctt ccgggcgcta tcatgccata
     5701 ccgcgaaagg ttttgcgcca ttcgatggtg tccgggatct cgacgctctc cctt
//
