# Supplementary material for: Genetically encoded RNA strand exchange circuits for programmable protein expression and computation in cells
Source: bioRxiv preprint, doi:10.1101/2025.09.24.678369, version 1 (2025-09-24)
Supplement: Plasmid GenBank files [file 678369_file04.zip › Supplementary File 2/pET - G_24 G_19 Io.gb]

LOCUS       pET_-_G_24_+_G_19_+_Io  5754 bp ds-DNA     circular     22-SEP-2025
DEFINITION  .
KEYWORDS    "accession:addgene_vdb_2659"
COMMENT     Imported from database: AddGene Entry: pETDuet-1 URL:
            https://www.addgene.org/browse/sequence/2659/giraffe-analyze_vdb/
            GENERAL Analyze: Sequence Bacterial Resistance: Ampicillin Catalog
            Number: 71146 Cloning Method: Unknown Constitutive: Unspecified
            Notes: pETDuet-1 is designed for the coexpression of two target
            genes. pETDuet-1 carries the pBR322-derived ColE1 replicon, lacI
            gene and ampicillin resistance gene. Plasmid Type: Bacterial
            Expression, coexpression Promotor: T7 Size: 5420 Source/Vendor: EMD
            Biosciences Stable: Unspecified Viral/Non-Viral: Nonviral
FEATURES             Location/Qualifiers
     gene            complement(1..252)
                     /label="tet (887 - 636)"
                     /ApEinfo_revcolor="#d59687"
                     /ApEinfo_fwdcolor="#d59687"
     primer          184..203
                     /label="pBRrevBam_primer"
                     /ApEinfo_revcolor="#84b0dc"
                     /ApEinfo_fwdcolor="#84b0dc"
     primer          205..222
                     /label="pET_seq_fwd"
                     /note="sequence: gccagcaaccgcacctgt"
                     /ApEinfo_revcolor="#b1ff67"
                     /ApEinfo_fwdcolor="#b1ff67"
     primer          complement(254..304)
                     /label="pET_BB_rev_ga4"
                     /note="sequence: GACAGTTAGCCCAGAGCAGCGTTAGACTTCatcgatctcgatcctctacgc"
                     /ApEinfo_revcolor="#b4abac"
                     /ApEinfo_fwdcolor="#b4abac"
     misc_feature    275..314
                     /label="U1"
                     /ApEinfo_revcolor="#ff9ccd"
                     /ApEinfo_fwdcolor="#ff9ccd"
                     /note="GA homology domain"
     misc_feature    613..652
                     /label="U2"
                     /ApEinfo_revcolor="#84b0dc"
                     /ApEinfo_fwdcolor="#84b0dc"
     misc_feature    656..672
                     /label="T7 promoter"
                     /ApEinfo_revcolor="#9eafd2"
                     /ApEinfo_fwdcolor="#9eafd2"
     misc_feature    673..688
                     /label="5hp"
                     /ApEinfo_revcolor="#9eafd2"
                     /ApEinfo_fwdcolor="#9eafd2"
     misc_feature    883..926
                     /label="Thyb6"
                     /ApEinfo_revcolor="#c7b0e3"
                     /ApEinfo_fwdcolor="#c7b0e3"
     misc_feature    927..982
                     /label="riboJn"
                     /ApEinfo_revcolor="#b4abac"
                     /ApEinfo_fwdcolor="#b4abac"
     misc_feature    983..1022
                     /label="Ux"
                     /ApEinfo_revcolor="#ffef86"
                     /ApEinfo_fwdcolor="#ffef86"
                     /note="GA homology domain"
     misc_feature    1056..1072
                     /label="T7 promoter"
                     /ApEinfo_revcolor="#d6b295"
                     /ApEinfo_fwdcolor="#d6b295"
     misc_feature    1106..1150
                     /label="T7 terminator"
                     /ApEinfo_revcolor="#85dae9"
                     /ApEinfo_fwdcolor="#85dae9"
     primer          1151..1178
                     /label="pET_BB_ds_fwd"
                     /note="sequence: ctgaaaggaggaactatatccggattgg"
                     /ApEinfo_revcolor="#b1ff67"
                     /ApEinfo_fwdcolor="#b1ff67"
     primer          complement(1180..1199)
                     /label="pET_seq_rev"
                     /note="sequence: ctacagggcgcgtcccattc"
                     /ApEinfo_revcolor="#ff9ccd"
                     /ApEinfo_fwdcolor="#ff9ccd"
     gene            complement(1757..2617)
                     /label="Ampicillin"
                     /ApEinfo_revcolor="#f58a5e"
                     /ApEinfo_fwdcolor="#f58a5e"
     primer          complement(1760..1788)
                     /label="pET_ampR_rev"
                     /note="sequence: agataggtgcctcactgattaagcattgg"
                     /ApEinfo_revcolor="#d6b295"
                     /ApEinfo_fwdcolor="#d6b295"
     promoter        complement(2660..2688)
                     /label="AmpR_promoter"
                     /ApEinfo_revcolor="#84b0dc"
                     /ApEinfo_fwdcolor="#84b0dc"
     origin          2775..3394
                     /label="pBR322_origin"
                     /ApEinfo_revcolor="#75c6a9"
                     /ApEinfo_fwdcolor="#75c6a9"
     primer          3793..3815
                     /label="pGEX_3_primer"
                     /ApEinfo_revcolor="#ff9ccd"
                     /ApEinfo_fwdcolor="#ff9ccd"
     feature         complement(3809..4000)
                     /label="ROP"
                     /ApEinfo_revcolor="#c7b0e3"
                     /ApEinfo_fwdcolor="#c7b0e3"
     regulatory      complement(4572..5663)
                     /label="lacI"
                     /ApEinfo_revcolor="#c6c9d1"
                     /ApEinfo_fwdcolor="#c6c9d1"
ORIGIN
        1 atgcgactcc tgcattagga agcagcccag tagtaggttg aggccgttga gcaccgccgc
       61 cgcaaggaat ggtgcatgca aggagatggc gcccaacagt cccccggcca cggggcctgc
      121 caccataccc acgccgaaac aagcgctcat gagcccgaag tggcgagccc gatcttcccc
      181 atcggtgatg tcggcgatat aggcgccagc aaccgcacct gtggcgccgg tgatgccggc
      241 cacgatgcgt ccggcgtaga ggatcgagat cgatCATTAC TCGCATCCAT TCTCAGGCTG
      301 TCTCGTCTCG TCTCTTCTAA TACGACTCAC TATAGGGAGA TTCGTCTCCC AACCATACTA
      361 CAATCCTACT ACTAAACTCG TCGACTCTCG AGTGAGATTG TTGACGTACG GGGGCCACAG
      421 CAGAAGCGTT CACGTCGCAG CCCCTGTCAG ATTCTGGTGA ATCTGCGAAT TCTGCTTTAC
      481 TGATGTGTTT AGTGGTAGGA TTatatcAAA CAGATAGGCC CTCttcgGAG GGCCtatctg
      541 ttTTTTTTTA GTCATAAGTC TGGGCTAAGC CCACTGATGA GTCGCTGAAA TGCGACGAAA
      601 CTTATGACCC TCGCTGGGAG TTCGTAGACG GAAACAAACG CAGAATCCAA GCTTCTAATA
      661 CGACTCACTA TAGGGAGATT CGTCTCCCAA AATACTTAAT ACAAAATAAC ACATTCAATA
      721 CATCAACTAT ACTACTCGTC GACTTATCTC GAGTGAGATA TTGTTGACGT ACGGCCGGCA
      781 TGGTCCCAGC CTCCTCGCTG GCGCCGGCTG GGCAACATTC CGAGGGGACC GTCCCCTCGG
      841 TAATGGCGAA TGGGACAATC AGGATTGTAG TATGGTTGAT GTttatcAGA TAACAGATAC
      901 ttcgGtatct gttatctgtt TTTTTTAGCT GTCACCGGAT GTGCTTTCCG GTCTGATGAG
      961 TCCGTGAGGA CGAAACAGCC TCCCAGGATA CATAGATTAC CACAACTCCG AGCCCTTCCA
     1021 CCgaagtcta acgctgctct gggctaactg tcTTCTAATA CGACTCACTA TAGGGAGATT
     1081 CGTCTCCCAA TCAATAACAC ACATACTATA ACCCCTTGGG GCCTCTAAAC GGGTCTTGAG
     1141 GGGTTTTTTG ctgaaaggag gaactatatc cggattggcg aatgggnnnn nnnnnnnnnn
     1201 nnnnnnnnnn nnnnnnnnnn nnnnnnnnnn nnnnnnnnnn nnnnnnnnnn nnnnnnnnnn
     1261 nnnnnnnnnn nnnnnnnnnn nnnnnnnnnn nnnnnnnnnn nnnnnnnnnn cnnnnnnnnn
     1321 nnnnnnnnnn nnnnnnnnnn nnnnnnnnnn nnnnnnnnnn nnnnnnnnnn nnnnnnnnnn
     1381 nnnnnnnnnn nnnnnnnnnn nnannnnnnn nnnnnnnnnn nnnnnnnnnn nnnnnnnnnn
     1441 nnnnnnnnnn nncctttgac gttggagtcc acgttcttta atagtggact cttgttccaa
     1501 actggaacaa cactcaaccc tatctcggtc tattcttttg atttataagg gattttgccg
     1561 atttcggcct attggttaaa aaatgagctg atttaacaaa aatttaacgc gaattttaac
     1621 aaaatattaa cgtttacaat ttctggcggc acgatggcat gagattatca aaaaggatct
     1681 tcacctagat ccttttaaat taaaaatgaa gttttaaatc aatctaaagt atatatgagt
     1741 aaacttggtc tgacagttac caatgcttaa tcagtgaggc acctatctca gcgatctgtc
     1801 tatttcgttc atccatagtt gcctgactcc ccgtcgtgta gataactacg atacgggagg
     1861 gcttaccatc tggccccagt gctgcaatga taccgcgaga cccacgctca ccggctccag
     1921 atttatcagc aataaaccag ccagccggaa gggccgagcg cagaagtggt cctgcaactt
     1981 tatccgcctc catccagtct attaattgtt gccgggaagc tagagtaagt agttcgccag
     2041 ttaatagttt gcgcaacgtt gttgccattg ctacaggcat cgtggtgtca cgctcgtcgt
     2101 ttggtatggc ttcattcagc tccggttccc aacgatcaag gcgagttaca tgatccccca
     2161 tgttgtgcaa aaaagcggtt agctccttcg gtcctccgat cgttgtcaga agtaagttgg
     2221 ccgcagtgtt atcactcatg gttatggcag cactgcataa ttctcttact gtcatgccat
     2281 ccgtaagatg cttttctgtg actggtgagt actcaaccaa gtcattctga gaatagtgta
     2341 tgcggcgacc gagttgctct tgcccggcgt caatacggga taataccgcg ccacatagca
     2401 gaactttaaa agtgctcatc attggaaaac gttcttcggg gcgaaaactc tcaaggatct
     2461 taccgctgtt gagatccagt tcgatgtaac ccactcgtgc acccaactga tcttcagcat
     2521 cttttacttt caccagcgtt tctgggtgag caaaaacagg aaggcaaaat gccgcaaaaa
     2581 agggaataag ggcgacacgg aaatgttgaa tactcatact cttccttttt caatcatgat
     2641 tgaagcattt atcagggtta ttgtctcatg agcggataca tatttgaatg tatttagaaa
     2701 aataaacaaa taggtcatga ccaaaatccc ttaacgtgag ttttcgttcc actgagcgtc
     2761 agaccccgta gaaaagatca aaggatcttc ttgagatcct ttttttctgc gcgtaatctg
     2821 ctgcttgcaa acaaaaaaac caccgctacc agcggtggtt tgtttgccgg atcaagagct
     2881 accaactctt tttccgaagg taactggctt cagcagagcg cagataccaa atactgtcct
     2941 tctagtgtag ccgtagttag gccaccactt caagaactct gtagcaccgc ctacatacct
     3001 cgctctgcta atcctgttac cagtggctgc tgccagtggc gataagtcgt gtcttaccgg
     3061 gttggactca agacgatagt taccggataa ggcgcagcgg tcgggctgaa cggggggttc
     3121 gtgcacacag cccagcttgg agcgaacgac ctacaccgaa ctgagatacc tacagcgtga
     3181 gctatgagaa agcgccacgc ttcccgaagg gagaaaggcg gacaggtatc cggtaagcgg
     3241 cagggtcgga acaggagagc gcacgaggga gcttccaggg ggaaacgcct ggtatcttta
     3301 tagtcctgtc gggtttcgcc acctctgact tgagcgtcga tttttgtgat gctcgtcagg
     3361 ggggcggagc ctatggaaaa acgccagcaa cgcggccttt ttacggttcc tggccttttg
     3421 ctggcctttt gctcacatgt tctttcctgc gttatcccct gattctgtgg ataaccgtat
     3481 taccgccttt gagtgagctg ataccgctcg ccgcagccga acgaccgagc gcagcgagtc
     3541 agtgagcgag gaagcggaag agcgcctgat gcggtatttt ctccttacgc atctgtgcgg
     3601 tatttcacac cgcatatatg gtgcactctc agtacaatct gctctgatgc cgcatagtta
     3661 agccagtata cactccgcta tcgctacgtg actgggtcat ggctgcgccc cgacacccgc
     3721 caacacccgc tgacgcgccc tgacgggctt gtctgctccc ggcatccgct tacagacaag
     3781 ctgtgaccgt ctccgggagc tgcatgtgtc agaggttttc accgtcatca ccgaaacgcg
     3841 cgaggcagct gcggtaaagc tcatcagcgt ggtcgtgaag cgattcacag atgtctgcct
     3901 gttcatccgc gtccagctcg ttgagtttct ccagaagcgt taatgtctgg cttctgataa
     3961 agcgggccat gttaagggcg gttttttcct gtttggtcac tgatgcctcc gtgtaagggg
     4021 gatttctgtt catgggggta atgataccga tgaaacgaga gaggatgctc acgatacggg
     4081 ttactgatga tgaacatgcc cggttactgg aacgttgtga gggtaaacaa ctggcggtat
     4141 ggatgcggcg ggaccagaga aaaatcactc agggtcaatg ccagcgcttc gttaatacag
     4201 atgtaggtgt tccacagggt agccagcagc atcctgcgat gcagatccgg aacataatgg
     4261 tgcagggcgc tgacttccgc gtttccagac tttacgaaac acggaaaccg aagaccattc
     4321 atgttgttgc tcaggtcgca gacgttttgc agcagcagtc gcttcacgtt cgctcgcgta
     4381 tcggtgattc attctgctaa ccagtaaggc aaccccgcca gcctagccgg gtcctcaacg
     4441 acaggagcac gatcatgcta gtcatgcccc gcgcccaccg gaaggagctg actgggttga
     4501 aggctctcaa gggcatcggt cgagatcccg gtgcctaatg agtgagctaa cttacattaa
     4561 ttgcgttgcg ctcactgccc gctttccagt cgggaaacct gtcgtgccag ctgcattaat
     4621 gaatcggcca acgcgcgggg agaggcggtt tgcgtattgg gcgccagggt ggtttttctt
     4681 ttcaccagtg agacgggcaa cagctgattg cccttcaccg cctggccctg agagagttgc
     4741 agcaagcggt ccacgctggt ttgccccagc aggcgaaaat cctgtttgat ggtggttaac
     4801 ggcgggatat aacatgagct gtcttcggta tcgtcgtatc ccactaccga gatgtccgca
     4861 ccaacgcgca gcccggactc ggtaatggcg cgcattgcgc ccagcgccat ctgatcgttg
     4921 gcaaccagca tcgcagtggg aacgatgccc tcattcagca tttgcatggt ttgttgaaaa
     4981 ccggacatgg cactccagtc gccttcccgt tccgctatcg gctgaatttg attgcgagtg
     5041 agatatttat gccagccagc cagacgcaga cgcgccgaga cagaacttaa tgggcccgct
     5101 aacagcgcga tttgctggtg acccaatgcg accagatgct ccacgcccag tcgcgtaccg
     5161 tcttcatggg agaaaataat actgttgatg ggtgtctggt cagagacatc aagaaataac
     5221 gccggaacat tagtgcaggc agcttccaca gcaatggcat cctggtcatc cagcggatag
     5281 ttaatgatca gcccactgac gcgttgcgcg agaagattgt gcaccgccgc tttacaggct
     5341 tcgacgccgc ttcgttctac catcgacacc accacgctgg cacccagttg atcggcgcga
     5401 gatttaatcg ccgcgacaat ttgcgacggc gcgtgcaggg ccagactgga ggtggcaacg
     5461 ccaatcagca acgactgttt gcccgccagt tgttgtgcca cgcggttggg aatgtaattc
     5521 agctccgcca tcgccgcttc cactttttcc cgcgttttcg cagaaacgtg gctggcctgg
     5581 ttcaccacgc gggaaacggt ctgataagag acaccggcat actctgcgac atcgtataac
     5641 gttactggtt tcacattcac caccctgaat tgactctctt ccgggcgcta tcatgccata
     5701 ccgcgaaagg ttttgcgcca ttcgatggtg tccgggatct cgacgctctc cctt
//
