# Supplementary material for: Genetically encoded RNA strand exchange circuits for programmable protein expression and computation in cells
Source: bioRxiv preprint, doi:10.1101/2025.09.24.678369, version 1 (2025-09-24)
Supplement: Plasmid GenBank files [file 678369_file04.zip › Supplementary File 2/pET - G_25 G_20 IN_21.gb]

LOCUS       pET_-_G_25_+_G_20_+_IN_ 5691 bp ds-DNA     circular     22-SEP-2025
DEFINITION  .
KEYWORDS    "accession:addgene_vdb_2659"
COMMENT     Imported from database: AddGene Entry: pETDuet-1 URL:
            https://www.addgene.org/browse/sequence/2659/giraffe-analyze_vdb/
            GENERAL Analyze: Sequence Bacterial Resistance: Ampicillin Catalog
            Number: 71146 Cloning Method: Unknown Constitutive: Unspecified
            Notes: pETDuet-1 is designed for the coexpression of two target
            genes. pETDuet-1 carries the pBR322-derived ColE1 replicon, lacI
            gene and ampicillin resistance gene. Plasmid Type: Bacterial
            Expression, coexpression Promotor: T7 Size: 5420 Source/Vendor: EMD
            Biosciences Stable: Unspecified Viral/Non-Viral: Nonviral
FEATURES             Location/Qualifiers
     gene            complement(1..252)
                     /label="tet (887 - 636)"
                     /ApEinfo_revcolor="#d59687"
                     /ApEinfo_fwdcolor="#d59687"
     primer          184..203
                     /label="pBRrevBam_primer"
                     /ApEinfo_revcolor="#84b0dc"
                     /ApEinfo_fwdcolor="#84b0dc"
     primer          205..222
                     /label="pET_seq_fwd"
                     /note="sequence: gccagcaaccgcacctgt"
                     /ApEinfo_revcolor="#b1ff67"
                     /ApEinfo_fwdcolor="#b1ff67"
     primer          complement(254..304)
                     /label="pET_BB_rev_ga4"
                     /note="sequence: GACAGTTAGCCCAGAGCAGCGTTAGACTTCatcgatctcgatcctctacgc"
                     /ApEinfo_revcolor="#b4abac"
                     /ApEinfo_fwdcolor="#b4abac"
     misc_feature    275..314
                     /label="U1"
                     /ApEinfo_revcolor="#ff9ccd"
                     /ApEinfo_fwdcolor="#ff9ccd"
                     /note="GA homology domain"
     misc_feature    584..623
                     /label="U2"
                     /ApEinfo_revcolor="#84b0dc"
                     /ApEinfo_fwdcolor="#84b0dc"
     misc_feature    627..643
                     /label="T7 promoter"
                     /ApEinfo_revcolor="#9eafd2"
                     /ApEinfo_fwdcolor="#9eafd2"
     misc_feature    820..863
                     /label="Thyb6"
                     /ApEinfo_revcolor="#c7b0e3"
                     /ApEinfo_fwdcolor="#c7b0e3"
     misc_feature    864..919
                     /label="riboJn"
                     /ApEinfo_revcolor="#b4abac"
                     /ApEinfo_fwdcolor="#b4abac"
     misc_feature    920..959
                     /label="Ux"
                     /ApEinfo_revcolor="#ffef86"
                     /ApEinfo_fwdcolor="#ffef86"
                     /note="GA homology domain"
     misc_feature    993..1009
                     /label="T7 promoter"
                     /ApEinfo_revcolor="#75c6a9"
                     /ApEinfo_fwdcolor="#75c6a9"
     misc_feature    1043..1087
                     /label="T7 terminator"
                     /ApEinfo_revcolor="#85dae9"
                     /ApEinfo_fwdcolor="#85dae9"
     primer          1088..1115
                     /label="pET_BB_ds_fwd"
                     /note="sequence: ctgaaaggaggaactatatccggattgg"
                     /ApEinfo_revcolor="#b1ff67"
                     /ApEinfo_fwdcolor="#b1ff67"
     primer          complement(1117..1136)
                     /label="pET_seq_rev"
                     /note="sequence: ctacagggcgcgtcccattc"
                     /ApEinfo_revcolor="#ff9ccd"
                     /ApEinfo_fwdcolor="#ff9ccd"
     gene            complement(1694..2554)
                     /label="Ampicillin"
                     /ApEinfo_revcolor="#f58a5e"
                     /ApEinfo_fwdcolor="#f58a5e"
     primer          complement(1697..1725)
                     /label="pET_ampR_rev"
                     /note="sequence: agataggtgcctcactgattaagcattgg"
                     /ApEinfo_revcolor="#d6b295"
                     /ApEinfo_fwdcolor="#d6b295"
     promoter        complement(2597..2625)
                     /label="AmpR_promoter"
                     /ApEinfo_revcolor="#84b0dc"
                     /ApEinfo_fwdcolor="#84b0dc"
     origin          2712..3331
                     /label="pBR322_origin"
                     /ApEinfo_revcolor="#75c6a9"
                     /ApEinfo_fwdcolor="#75c6a9"
     primer          3730..3752
                     /label="pGEX_3_primer"
                     /ApEinfo_revcolor="#ff9ccd"
                     /ApEinfo_fwdcolor="#ff9ccd"
     feature         complement(3746..3937)
                     /label="ROP"
                     /ApEinfo_revcolor="#c7b0e3"
                     /ApEinfo_fwdcolor="#c7b0e3"
     regulatory      complement(4509..5600)
                     /label="lacI"
                     /ApEinfo_revcolor="#c6c9d1"
                     /ApEinfo_fwdcolor="#c6c9d1"
ORIGIN
        1 atgcgactcc tgcattagga agcagcccag tagtaggttg aggccgttga gcaccgccgc
       61 cgcaaggaat ggtgcatgca aggagatggc gcccaacagt cccccggcca cggggcctgc
      121 caccataccc acgccgaaac aagcgctcat gagcccgaag tggcgagccc gatcttcccc
      181 atcggtgatg tcggcgatat aggcgccagc aaccgcacct gtggcgccgg tgatgccggc
      241 cacgatgcgt ccggcgtaga ggatcgagat cgatCATTAC TCGCATCCAT TCTCAGGCTG
      301 TCTCGTCTCG TCTCTTCTAA TACGACTCAC TATAGGGAGA TTCGTCTCCC TTACTGATGT
      361 ATTGAATGTG AGGATTATCG GGGGCCACAG CAGAAGCGTT CACGTCGCAG CCCCTGTCAG
      421 ATTCTGGTGA ATCTGCGAAT TCTGCTAACC ACTAAACAAT CCTCATATTC AATttaacAA
      481 ACAGATAGGC CCTCttcgGA GGGCCtatct gttTTTTTTT AGTCATAAGT CTGGGCTAAG
      541 CCCACTGATG AGTCGCTGAA ATGCGACGAA ACTTATGACC CTCGCTGGGA GTTCGTAGAC
      601 GGAAACAAAC GCAGAATCCA AGCTTCTAAT ACGACTCACT ATAGGGAGAT TCGTCTCCCA
      661 ATCAGGATTG TTTAGTGGTT GATGTATCGG CCGGCATGGT CCCAGCCTCC TCGCTGGCGC
      721 CGGCTGGGCA ACATTCCGAG GGGACCGTCC CCTCGGTAAT GGCGAATGGG ACAAAATACT
      781 TAATACAAAA TAATCACTTC ACAACATCAA CTACTAAACt tatcAGATAA CAGATACttc
      841 gGtatctgtt atctgttTTT TTTAGCTGTC ACCGGATGTG CTTTCCGGTC TGATGAGTCC
      901 GTGAGGACGA AACAGCCTCC CAGGATACAT AGATTACCAC AACTCCGAGC CCTTCCACCg
      961 aagtctaacg ctgctctggg ctaactgtcT TCTAATACGA CTCACTATAG GGAGATTCGT
     1021 CTCCCACACA TTCAATACAT CACTATAACC CCTTGGGGCC TCTAAACGGG TCTTGAGGGG
     1081 TTTTTTGctg aaaggaggaa ctatatccgg attggcgaat gggnnnnnnn nnnnnnnnnn
     1141 nnnnnnnnnn nnnnnnnnnn nnnnnnnnnn nnnnnnnnnn nnnnnnnnnn nnnnnnnnnn
     1201 nnnnnnnnnn nnnnnnnnnn nnnnnnnnnn nnnnnnnnnn nnnnnnncnn nnnnnnnnnn
     1261 nnnnnnnnnn nnnnnnnnnn nnnnnnnnnn nnnnnnnnnn nnnnnnnnnn nnnnnnnnnn
     1321 nnnnnnnnnn nnnnnnnnna nnnnnnnnnn nnnnnnnnnn nnnnnnnnnn nnnnnnnnnn
     1381 nnnnnnnnnc ctttgacgtt ggagtccacg ttctttaata gtggactctt gttccaaact
     1441 ggaacaacac tcaaccctat ctcggtctat tcttttgatt tataagggat tttgccgatt
     1501 tcggcctatt ggttaaaaaa tgagctgatt taacaaaaat ttaacgcgaa ttttaacaaa
     1561 atattaacgt ttacaatttc tggcggcacg atggcatgag attatcaaaa aggatcttca
     1621 cctagatcct tttaaattaa aaatgaagtt ttaaatcaat ctaaagtata tatgagtaaa
     1681 cttggtctga cagttaccaa tgcttaatca gtgaggcacc tatctcagcg atctgtctat
     1741 ttcgttcatc catagttgcc tgactccccg tcgtgtagat aactacgata cgggagggct
     1801 taccatctgg ccccagtgct gcaatgatac cgcgagaccc acgctcaccg gctccagatt
     1861 tatcagcaat aaaccagcca gccggaaggg ccgagcgcag aagtggtcct gcaactttat
     1921 ccgcctccat ccagtctatt aattgttgcc gggaagctag agtaagtagt tcgccagtta
     1981 atagtttgcg caacgttgtt gccattgcta caggcatcgt ggtgtcacgc tcgtcgtttg
     2041 gtatggcttc attcagctcc ggttcccaac gatcaaggcg agttacatga tcccccatgt
     2101 tgtgcaaaaa agcggttagc tccttcggtc ctccgatcgt tgtcagaagt aagttggccg
     2161 cagtgttatc actcatggtt atggcagcac tgcataattc tcttactgtc atgccatccg
     2221 taagatgctt ttctgtgact ggtgagtact caaccaagtc attctgagaa tagtgtatgc
     2281 ggcgaccgag ttgctcttgc ccggcgtcaa tacgggataa taccgcgcca catagcagaa
     2341 ctttaaaagt gctcatcatt ggaaaacgtt cttcggggcg aaaactctca aggatcttac
     2401 cgctgttgag atccagttcg atgtaaccca ctcgtgcacc caactgatct tcagcatctt
     2461 ttactttcac cagcgtttct gggtgagcaa aaacaggaag gcaaaatgcc gcaaaaaagg
     2521 gaataagggc gacacggaaa tgttgaatac tcatactctt cctttttcaa tcatgattga
     2581 agcatttatc agggttattg tctcatgagc ggatacatat ttgaatgtat ttagaaaaat
     2641 aaacaaatag gtcatgacca aaatccctta acgtgagttt tcgttccact gagcgtcaga
     2701 ccccgtagaa aagatcaaag gatcttcttg agatcctttt tttctgcgcg taatctgctg
     2761 cttgcaaaca aaaaaaccac cgctaccagc ggtggtttgt ttgccggatc aagagctacc
     2821 aactcttttt ccgaaggtaa ctggcttcag cagagcgcag ataccaaata ctgtccttct
     2881 agtgtagccg tagttaggcc accacttcaa gaactctgta gcaccgccta catacctcgc
     2941 tctgctaatc ctgttaccag tggctgctgc cagtggcgat aagtcgtgtc ttaccgggtt
     3001 ggactcaaga cgatagttac cggataaggc gcagcggtcg ggctgaacgg ggggttcgtg
     3061 cacacagccc agcttggagc gaacgaccta caccgaactg agatacctac agcgtgagct
     3121 atgagaaagc gccacgcttc ccgaagggag aaaggcggac aggtatccgg taagcggcag
     3181 ggtcggaaca ggagagcgca cgagggagct tccaggggga aacgcctggt atctttatag
     3241 tcctgtcggg tttcgccacc tctgacttga gcgtcgattt ttgtgatgct cgtcaggggg
     3301 gcggagccta tggaaaaacg ccagcaacgc ggccttttta cggttcctgg ccttttgctg
     3361 gccttttgct cacatgttct ttcctgcgtt atcccctgat tctgtggata accgtattac
     3421 cgcctttgag tgagctgata ccgctcgccg cagccgaacg accgagcgca gcgagtcagt
     3481 gagcgaggaa gcggaagagc gcctgatgcg gtattttctc cttacgcatc tgtgcggtat
     3541 ttcacaccgc atatatggtg cactctcagt acaatctgct ctgatgccgc atagttaagc
     3601 cagtatacac tccgctatcg ctacgtgact gggtcatggc tgcgccccga cacccgccaa
     3661 cacccgctga cgcgccctga cgggcttgtc tgctcccggc atccgcttac agacaagctg
     3721 tgaccgtctc cgggagctgc atgtgtcaga ggttttcacc gtcatcaccg aaacgcgcga
     3781 ggcagctgcg gtaaagctca tcagcgtggt cgtgaagcga ttcacagatg tctgcctgtt
     3841 catccgcgtc cagctcgttg agtttctcca gaagcgttaa tgtctggctt ctgataaagc
     3901 gggccatgtt aagggcggtt ttttcctgtt tggtcactga tgcctccgtg taagggggat
     3961 ttctgttcat gggggtaatg ataccgatga aacgagagag gatgctcacg atacgggtta
     4021 ctgatgatga acatgcccgg ttactggaac gttgtgaggg taaacaactg gcggtatgga
     4081 tgcggcggga ccagagaaaa atcactcagg gtcaatgcca gcgcttcgtt aatacagatg
     4141 taggtgttcc acagggtagc cagcagcatc ctgcgatgca gatccggaac ataatggtgc
     4201 agggcgctga cttccgcgtt tccagacttt acgaaacacg gaaaccgaag accattcatg
     4261 ttgttgctca ggtcgcagac gttttgcagc agcagtcgct tcacgttcgc tcgcgtatcg
     4321 gtgattcatt ctgctaacca gtaaggcaac cccgccagcc tagccgggtc ctcaacgaca
     4381 ggagcacgat catgctagtc atgccccgcg cccaccggaa ggagctgact gggttgaagg
     4441 ctctcaaggg catcggtcga gatcccggtg cctaatgagt gagctaactt acattaattg
     4501 cgttgcgctc actgcccgct ttccagtcgg gaaacctgtc gtgccagctg cattaatgaa
     4561 tcggccaacg cgcggggaga ggcggtttgc gtattgggcg ccagggtggt ttttcttttc
     4621 accagtgaga cgggcaacag ctgattgccc ttcaccgcct ggccctgaga gagttgcagc
     4681 aagcggtcca cgctggtttg ccccagcagg cgaaaatcct gtttgatggt ggttaacggc
     4741 gggatataac atgagctgtc ttcggtatcg tcgtatccca ctaccgagat gtccgcacca
     4801 acgcgcagcc cggactcggt aatggcgcgc attgcgccca gcgccatctg atcgttggca
     4861 accagcatcg cagtgggaac gatgccctca ttcagcattt gcatggtttg ttgaaaaccg
     4921 gacatggcac tccagtcgcc ttcccgttcc gctatcggct gaatttgatt gcgagtgaga
     4981 tatttatgcc agccagccag acgcagacgc gccgagacag aacttaatgg gcccgctaac
     5041 agcgcgattt gctggtgacc caatgcgacc agatgctcca cgcccagtcg cgtaccgtct
     5101 tcatgggaga aaataatact gttgatgggt gtctggtcag agacatcaag aaataacgcc
     5161 ggaacattag tgcaggcagc ttccacagca atggcatcct ggtcatccag cggatagtta
     5221 atgatcagcc cactgacgcg ttgcgcgaga agattgtgca ccgccgcttt acaggcttcg
     5281 acgccgcttc gttctaccat cgacaccacc acgctggcac ccagttgatc ggcgcgagat
     5341 ttaatcgccg cgacaatttg cgacggcgcg tgcagggcca gactggaggt ggcaacgcca
     5401 atcagcaacg actgtttgcc cgccagttgt tgtgccacgc ggttgggaat gtaattcagc
     5461 tccgccatcg ccgcttccac tttttcccgc gttttcgcag aaacgtggct ggcctggttc
     5521 accacgcggg aaacggtctg ataagagaca ccggcatact ctgcgacatc gtataacgtt
     5581 actggtttca cattcaccac cctgaattga ctctcttccg ggcgctatca tgccataccg
     5641 cgaaaggttt tgcgccattc gatggtgtcc gggatctcga cgctctccct t
//
