# Supplementary material for: Genetically encoded RNA strand exchange circuits for programmable protein expression and computation in cells
Source: bioRxiv preprint, doi:10.1101/2025.09.24.678369, version 1 (2025-09-24)
Supplement: Plasmid GenBank files [file 678369_file04.zip › Supplementary File 2/pET - G_25 G_20 Io.gb]

LOCUS       pET_-_G_25_+_G_20_+_Io  5691 bp ds-DNA     circular     22-SEP-2025
DEFINITION  .
KEYWORDS    "accession:addgene_vdb_2659"
COMMENT     Imported from database: AddGene Entry: pETDuet-1 URL:
            https://www.addgene.org/browse/sequence/2659/giraffe-analyze_vdb/
            GENERAL Analyze: Sequence Bacterial Resistance: Ampicillin Catalog
            Number: 71146 Cloning Method: Unknown Constitutive: Unspecified
            Notes: pETDuet-1 is designed for the coexpression of two target
            genes. pETDuet-1 carries the pBR322-derived ColE1 replicon, lacI
            gene and ampicillin resistance gene. Plasmid Type: Bacterial
            Expression, coexpression Promotor: T7 Size: 5420 Source/Vendor: EMD
            Biosciences Stable: Unspecified Viral/Non-Viral: Nonviral
FEATURES             Location/Qualifiers
     gene            complement(1..252)
                     /label="tet (887 - 636)"
                     /ApEinfo_revcolor="#d59687"
                     /ApEinfo_fwdcolor="#d59687"
     primer          184..203
                     /label="pBRrevBam_primer"
                     /ApEinfo_revcolor="#84b0dc"
                     /ApEinfo_fwdcolor="#84b0dc"
     primer          205..222
                     /label="pET_seq_fwd"
                     /note="sequence: gccagcaaccgcacctgt"
                     /ApEinfo_revcolor="#b1ff67"
                     /ApEinfo_fwdcolor="#b1ff67"
     primer          complement(254..304)
                     /label="pET_BB_rev_ga4"
                     /note="sequence: GACAGTTAGCCCAGAGCAGCGTTAGACTTCatcgatctcgatcctctacgc"
                     /ApEinfo_revcolor="#b4abac"
                     /ApEinfo_fwdcolor="#b4abac"
     misc_feature    275..314
                     /label="U1"
                     /ApEinfo_revcolor="#ff9ccd"
                     /ApEinfo_fwdcolor="#ff9ccd"
                     /note="GA homology domain"
     misc_feature    584..623
                     /label="U2"
                     /ApEinfo_revcolor="#84b0dc"
                     /ApEinfo_fwdcolor="#84b0dc"
     misc_feature    627..643
                     /label="T7 promoter"
                     /ApEinfo_revcolor="#9eafd2"
                     /ApEinfo_fwdcolor="#9eafd2"
     misc_feature    820..863
                     /label="Thyb6"
                     /ApEinfo_revcolor="#c7b0e3"
                     /ApEinfo_fwdcolor="#c7b0e3"
     misc_feature    864..919
                     /label="riboJn"
                     /ApEinfo_revcolor="#b4abac"
                     /ApEinfo_fwdcolor="#b4abac"
     misc_feature    920..959
                     /label="Ux"
                     /ApEinfo_revcolor="#ffef86"
                     /ApEinfo_fwdcolor="#ffef86"
                     /note="GA homology domain"
     misc_feature    993..1009
                     /label="T7 promoter"
                     /ApEinfo_revcolor="#75c6a9"
                     /ApEinfo_fwdcolor="#75c6a9"
     misc_feature    1043..1087
                     /label="T7 terminator"
                     /ApEinfo_revcolor="#85dae9"
                     /ApEinfo_fwdcolor="#85dae9"
     primer          1088..1115
                     /label="pET_BB_ds_fwd"
                     /note="sequence: ctgaaaggaggaactatatccggattgg"
                     /ApEinfo_revcolor="#b1ff67"
                     /ApEinfo_fwdcolor="#b1ff67"
     primer          complement(1117..1136)
                     /label="pET_seq_rev"
                     /note="sequence: ctacagggcgcgtcccattc"
                     /ApEinfo_revcolor="#ff9ccd"
                     /ApEinfo_fwdcolor="#ff9ccd"
     gene            complement(1694..2554)
                     /label="Ampicillin"
                     /ApEinfo_revcolor="#f58a5e"
                     /ApEinfo_fwdcolor="#f58a5e"
     primer          complement(1697..1725)
                     /label="pET_ampR_rev"
                     /note="sequence: agataggtgcctcactgattaagcattgg"
                     /ApEinfo_revcolor="#d6b295"
                     /ApEinfo_fwdcolor="#d6b295"
     promoter        complement(2597..2625)
                     /label="AmpR_promoter"
                     /ApEinfo_revcolor="#84b0dc"
                     /ApEinfo_fwdcolor="#84b0dc"
     origin          2712..3331
                     /label="pBR322_origin"
                     /ApEinfo_revcolor="#75c6a9"
                     /ApEinfo_fwdcolor="#75c6a9"
     primer          3730..3752
                     /label="pGEX_3_primer"
                     /ApEinfo_revcolor="#ff9ccd"
                     /ApEinfo_fwdcolor="#ff9ccd"
     feature         complement(3746..3937)
                     /label="ROP"
                     /ApEinfo_revcolor="#c7b0e3"
                     /ApEinfo_fwdcolor="#c7b0e3"
     regulatory      complement(4509..5600)
                     /label="lacI"
                     /ApEinfo_revcolor="#c6c9d1"
                     /ApEinfo_fwdcolor="#c6c9d1"
ORIGIN
        1 atgcgactcc tgcattagga agcagcccag tagtaggttg aggccgttga gcaccgccgc
       61 cgcaaggaat ggtgcatgca aggagatggc gcccaacagt cccccggcca cggggcctgc
      121 caccataccc acgccgaaac aagcgctcat gagcccgaag tggcgagccc gatcttcccc
      181 atcggtgatg tcggcgatat aggcgccagc aaccgcacct gtggcgccgg tgatgccggc
      241 cacgatgcgt ccggcgtaga ggatcgagat cgatCATTAC TCGCATCCAT TCTCAGGCTG
      301 TCTCGTCTCG TCTCTTCTAA TACGACTCAC TATAGGGAGA TTCGTCTCCC TTACTGATGT
      361 ATTGAATGTG AGGATTATCG GGGGCCACAG CAGAAGCGTT CACGTCGCAG CCCCTGTCAG
      421 ATTCTGGTGA ATCTGCGAAT TCTGCTAACC ACTAAACAAT CCTCATATTC AATttaacAA
      481 ACAGATAGGC CCTCttcgGA GGGCCtatct gttTTTTTTT AGTCATAAGT CTGGGCTAAG
      541 CCCACTGATG AGTCGCTGAA ATGCGACGAA ACTTATGACC CTCGCTGGGA GTTCGTAGAC
      601 GGAAACAAAC GCAGAATCCA AGCTTCTAAT ACGACTCACT ATAGGGAGAT TCGTCTCCCA
      661 ATCAGGATTG TTTAGTGGTT GATGTATCGG CCGGCATGGT CCCAGCCTCC TCGCTGGCGC
      721 CGGCTGGGCA ACATTCCGAG GGGACCGTCC CCTCGGTAAT GGCGAATGGG ACAAAATACT
      781 TAATACAAAA TAATCACTTC ACAACATCAA CTACTAAACt tatcAGATAA CAGATACttc
      841 gGtatctgtt atctgttTTT TTTAGCTGTC ACCGGATGTG CTTTCCGGTC TGATGAGTCC
      901 GTGAGGACGA AACAGCCTCC CAGGATACAT AGATTACCAC AACTCCGAGC CCTTCCACCg
      961 aagtctaacg ctgctctggg ctaactgtcT TCTAATACGA CTCACTATAG GGAGATTCGT
     1021 CTCCCAATCA ATAACACACA TACTATAACC CCTTGGGGCC TCTAAACGGG TCTTGAGGGG
     1081 TTTTTTGctg aaaggaggaa ctatatccgg attggcgaat gggnnnnnnn nnnnnnnnnn
     1141 nnnnnnnnnn nnnnnnnnnn nnnnnnnnnn nnnnnnnnnn nnnnnnnnnn nnnnnnnnnn
     1201 nnnnnnnnnn nnnnnnnnnn nnnnnnnnnn nnnnnnnnnn nnnnnnncnn nnnnnnnnnn
     1261 nnnnnnnnnn nnnnnnnnnn nnnnnnnnnn nnnnnnnnnn nnnnnnnnnn nnnnnnnnnn
     1321 nnnnnnnnnn nnnnnnnnna nnnnnnnnnn nnnnnnnnnn nnnnnnnnnn nnnnnnnnnn
     1381 nnnnnnnnnc ctttgacgtt ggagtccacg ttctttaata gtggactctt gttccaaact
     1441 ggaacaacac tcaaccctat ctcggtctat tcttttgatt tataagggat tttgccgatt
     1501 tcggcctatt ggttaaaaaa tgagctgatt taacaaaaat ttaacgcgaa ttttaacaaa
     1561 atattaacgt ttacaatttc tggcggcacg atggcatgag attatcaaaa aggatcttca
     1621 cctagatcct tttaaattaa aaatgaagtt ttaaatcaat ctaaagtata tatgagtaaa
     1681 cttggtctga cagttaccaa tgcttaatca gtgaggcacc tatctcagcg atctgtctat
     1741 ttcgttcatc catagttgcc tgactccccg tcgtgtagat aactacgata cgggagggct
     1801 taccatctgg ccccagtgct gcaatgatac cgcgagaccc acgctcaccg gctccagatt
     1861 tatcagcaat aaaccagcca gccggaaggg ccgagcgcag aagtggtcct gcaactttat
     1921 ccgcctccat ccagtctatt aattgttgcc gggaagctag agtaagtagt tcgccagtta
     1981 atagtttgcg caacgttgtt gccattgcta caggcatcgt ggtgtcacgc tcgtcgtttg
     2041 gtatggcttc attcagctcc ggttcccaac gatcaaggcg agttacatga tcccccatgt
     2101 tgtgcaaaaa agcggttagc tccttcggtc ctccgatcgt tgtcagaagt aagttggccg
     2161 cagtgttatc actcatggtt atggcagcac tgcataattc tcttactgtc atgccatccg
     2221 taagatgctt ttctgtgact ggtgagtact caaccaagtc attctgagaa tagtgtatgc
     2281 ggcgaccgag ttgctcttgc ccggcgtcaa tacgggataa taccgcgcca catagcagaa
     2341 ctttaaaagt gctcatcatt ggaaaacgtt cttcggggcg aaaactctca aggatcttac
     2401 cgctgttgag atccagttcg atgtaaccca ctcgtgcacc caactgatct tcagcatctt
     2461 ttactttcac cagcgtttct gggtgagcaa aaacaggaag gcaaaatgcc gcaaaaaagg
     2521 gaataagggc gacacggaaa tgttgaatac tcatactctt cctttttcaa tcatgattga
     2581 agcatttatc agggttattg tctcatgagc ggatacatat ttgaatgtat ttagaaaaat
     2641 aaacaaatag gtcatgacca aaatccctta acgtgagttt tcgttccact gagcgtcaga
     2701 ccccgtagaa aagatcaaag gatcttcttg agatcctttt tttctgcgcg taatctgctg
     2761 cttgcaaaca aaaaaaccac cgctaccagc ggtggtttgt ttgccggatc aagagctacc
     2821 aactcttttt ccgaaggtaa ctggcttcag cagagcgcag ataccaaata ctgtccttct
     2881 agtgtagccg tagttaggcc accacttcaa gaactctgta gcaccgccta catacctcgc
     2941 tctgctaatc ctgttaccag tggctgctgc cagtggcgat aagtcgtgtc ttaccgggtt
     3001 ggactcaaga cgatagttac cggataaggc gcagcggtcg ggctgaacgg ggggttcgtg
     3061 cacacagccc agcttggagc gaacgaccta caccgaactg agatacctac agcgtgagct
     3121 atgagaaagc gccacgcttc ccgaagggag aaaggcggac aggtatccgg taagcggcag
     3181 ggtcggaaca ggagagcgca cgagggagct tccaggggga aacgcctggt atctttatag
     3241 tcctgtcggg tttcgccacc tctgacttga gcgtcgattt ttgtgatgct cgtcaggggg
     3301 gcggagccta tggaaaaacg ccagcaacgc ggccttttta cggttcctgg ccttttgctg
     3361 gccttttgct cacatgttct ttcctgcgtt atcccctgat tctgtggata accgtattac
     3421 cgcctttgag tgagctgata ccgctcgccg cagccgaacg accgagcgca gcgagtcagt
     3481 gagcgaggaa gcggaagagc gcctgatgcg gtattttctc cttacgcatc tgtgcggtat
     3541 ttcacaccgc atatatggtg cactctcagt acaatctgct ctgatgccgc atagttaagc
     3601 cagtatacac tccgctatcg ctacgtgact gggtcatggc tgcgccccga cacccgccaa
     3661 cacccgctga cgcgccctga cgggcttgtc tgctcccggc atccgcttac agacaagctg
     3721 tgaccgtctc cgggagctgc atgtgtcaga ggttttcacc gtcatcaccg aaacgcgcga
     3781 ggcagctgcg gtaaagctca tcagcgtggt cgtgaagcga ttcacagatg tctgcctgtt
     3841 catccgcgtc cagctcgttg agtttctcca gaagcgttaa tgtctggctt ctgataaagc
     3901 gggccatgtt aagggcggtt ttttcctgtt tggtcactga tgcctccgtg taagggggat
     3961 ttctgttcat gggggtaatg ataccgatga aacgagagag gatgctcacg atacgggtta
     4021 ctgatgatga acatgcccgg ttactggaac gttgtgaggg taaacaactg gcggtatgga
     4081 tgcggcggga ccagagaaaa atcactcagg gtcaatgcca gcgcttcgtt aatacagatg
     4141 taggtgttcc acagggtagc cagcagcatc ctgcgatgca gatccggaac ataatggtgc
     4201 agggcgctga cttccgcgtt tccagacttt acgaaacacg gaaaccgaag accattcatg
     4261 ttgttgctca ggtcgcagac gttttgcagc agcagtcgct tcacgttcgc tcgcgtatcg
     4321 gtgattcatt ctgctaacca gtaaggcaac cccgccagcc tagccgggtc ctcaacgaca
     4381 ggagcacgat catgctagtc atgccccgcg cccaccggaa ggagctgact gggttgaagg
     4441 ctctcaaggg catcggtcga gatcccggtg cctaatgagt gagctaactt acattaattg
     4501 cgttgcgctc actgcccgct ttccagtcgg gaaacctgtc gtgccagctg cattaatgaa
     4561 tcggccaacg cgcggggaga ggcggtttgc gtattgggcg ccagggtggt ttttcttttc
     4621 accagtgaga cgggcaacag ctgattgccc ttcaccgcct ggccctgaga gagttgcagc
     4681 aagcggtcca cgctggtttg ccccagcagg cgaaaatcct gtttgatggt ggttaacggc
     4741 gggatataac atgagctgtc ttcggtatcg tcgtatccca ctaccgagat gtccgcacca
     4801 acgcgcagcc cggactcggt aatggcgcgc attgcgccca gcgccatctg atcgttggca
     4861 accagcatcg cagtgggaac gatgccctca ttcagcattt gcatggtttg ttgaaaaccg
     4921 gacatggcac tccagtcgcc ttcccgttcc gctatcggct gaatttgatt gcgagtgaga
     4981 tatttatgcc agccagccag acgcagacgc gccgagacag aacttaatgg gcccgctaac
     5041 agcgcgattt gctggtgacc caatgcgacc agatgctcca cgcccagtcg cgtaccgtct
     5101 tcatgggaga aaataatact gttgatgggt gtctggtcag agacatcaag aaataacgcc
     5161 ggaacattag tgcaggcagc ttccacagca atggcatcct ggtcatccag cggatagtta
     5221 atgatcagcc cactgacgcg ttgcgcgaga agattgtgca ccgccgcttt acaggcttcg
     5281 acgccgcttc gttctaccat cgacaccacc acgctggcac ccagttgatc ggcgcgagat
     5341 ttaatcgccg cgacaatttg cgacggcgcg tgcagggcca gactggaggt ggcaacgcca
     5401 atcagcaacg actgtttgcc cgccagttgt tgtgccacgc ggttgggaat gtaattcagc
     5461 tccgccatcg ccgcttccac tttttcccgc gttttcgcag aaacgtggct ggcctggttc
     5521 accacgcggg aaacggtctg ataagagaca ccggcatact ctgcgacatc gtataacgtt
     5581 actggtttca cattcaccac cctgaattga ctctcttccg ggcgctatca tgccataccg
     5641 cgaaaggttt tgcgccattc gatggtgtcc gggatctcga cgctctccct t
//
