# Supplementary material for: Genetically encoded RNA strand exchange circuits for programmable protein expression and computation in cells
Source: bioRxiv preprint, doi:10.1101/2025.09.24.678369, version 1 (2025-09-24)
Supplement: Plasmid GenBank files [file 678369_file04.zip › Supplementary File 2/pET - G_26 G_21 G_12 IN_26.gb]

LOCUS       pET_-_G_26_+_G_21_+_G_1 6024 bp ds-DNA     circular     22-SEP-2025
DEFINITION  .
KEYWORDS    "accession:addgene_vdb_2659"
COMMENT     Imported from database: AddGene Entry: pETDuet-1 URL:
            https://www.addgene.org/browse/sequence/2659/giraffe-analyze_vdb/
            GENERAL Analyze: Sequence Bacterial Resistance: Ampicillin Catalog
            Number: 71146 Cloning Method: Unknown Constitutive: Unspecified
            Notes: pETDuet-1 is designed for the coexpression of two target
            genes. pETDuet-1 carries the pBR322-derived ColE1 replicon, lacI
            gene and ampicillin resistance gene. Plasmid Type: Bacterial
            Expression, coexpression Promotor: T7 Size: 5420 Source/Vendor: EMD
            Biosciences Stable: Unspecified Viral/Non-Viral: Nonviral
FEATURES             Location/Qualifiers
     gene            complement(1..252)
                     /label="tet (887 - 636)"
                     /ApEinfo_revcolor="#d59687"
                     /ApEinfo_fwdcolor="#d59687"
     primer          184..203
                     /label="pBRrevBam_primer"
                     /ApEinfo_revcolor="#84b0dc"
                     /ApEinfo_fwdcolor="#84b0dc"
     primer          205..222
                     /label="pET_seq_fwd"
                     /note="sequence: gccagcaaccgcacctgt"
                     /ApEinfo_revcolor="#b1ff67"
                     /ApEinfo_fwdcolor="#b1ff67"
     primer          complement(254..304)
                     /label="pET_BB_rev_ga4"
                     /note="sequence: GACAGTTAGCCCAGAGCAGCGTTAGACTTCatcgatctcgatcctctacgc"
                     /ApEinfo_revcolor="#b4abac"
                     /ApEinfo_fwdcolor="#b4abac"
     misc_feature    275..314
                     /label="U1"
                     /ApEinfo_revcolor="#ff9ccd"
                     /ApEinfo_fwdcolor="#ff9ccd"
                     /note="GA homology domain"
     misc_feature    318..334
                     /label="T7 promoter"
                     /ApEinfo_revcolor="#c6c9d1"
                     /ApEinfo_fwdcolor="#c6c9d1"
     misc_feature    574..613
                     /label="U3"
                     /ApEinfo_revcolor="#f8d3a9"
                     /ApEinfo_fwdcolor="#f8d3a9"
     misc_feature    883..922
                     /label="U2"
                     /ApEinfo_revcolor="#84b0dc"
                     /ApEinfo_fwdcolor="#84b0dc"
     misc_feature    926..942
                     /label="T7 promoter"
                     /ApEinfo_revcolor="#9eafd2"
                     /ApEinfo_fwdcolor="#9eafd2"
     misc_feature    943..958
                     /label="5hp"
                     /ApEinfo_revcolor="#9eafd2"
                     /ApEinfo_fwdcolor="#9eafd2"
     primer          complement(947..973)
                     /label="hp5Ad20_1_rev"
                     /note="sequence: TGTATTAAGTATTTTGGGAGACGAATC"
                     /ApEinfo_revcolor="#d6b295"
                     /ApEinfo_fwdcolor="#d6b295"
     misc_feature    959..979
                     /label="d21"
                     /ApEinfo_revcolor="#c6c9d1"
                     /ApEinfo_fwdcolor="#c6c9d1"
     primer          974..1005
                     /label="d6_2_4u1d_fwd"
                     /note="sequence: ATATACTCACTTCACAACATCAACTACTAAAC"
                     /ApEinfo_revcolor="#ffef86"
                     /ApEinfo_fwdcolor="#ffef86"
     primer          974..1005
                     /label="d6_3_4u1d_fwd"
                     /note="sequence: TTATTATCACTTCACAACATCAACTACTAAAC"
                     /ApEinfo_revcolor="#84b0dc"
                     /ApEinfo_fwdcolor="#84b0dc"
     misc_feature    980..989
                     /label=1
                     /ApEinfo_revcolor="#f58a5e"
                     /ApEinfo_fwdcolor="#f58a5e"
     misc_feature    990..995
                     /label="u"
                     /ApEinfo_revcolor="#b4abac"
                     /ApEinfo_fwdcolor="#b4abac"
     misc_feature    996..1005
                     /label=4
                     /ApEinfo_revcolor="#c7b0e3"
                     /ApEinfo_fwdcolor="#c7b0e3"
     misc_feature    1153..1196
                     /label="Thyb6"
                     /ApEinfo_revcolor="#c7b0e3"
                     /ApEinfo_fwdcolor="#c7b0e3"
     misc_feature    1197..1252
                     /label="riboJn"
                     /ApEinfo_revcolor="#b4abac"
                     /ApEinfo_fwdcolor="#b4abac"
     misc_feature    1253..1292
                     /label="Ux"
                     /ApEinfo_revcolor="#ffef86"
                     /ApEinfo_fwdcolor="#ffef86"
                     /note="GA homology domain"
     misc_feature    1326..1342
                     /label="T7 promoter"
                     /ApEinfo_revcolor="#75c6a9"
                     /ApEinfo_fwdcolor="#75c6a9"
     misc_feature    1376..1420
                     /label="T7 terminator"
                     /ApEinfo_revcolor="#85dae9"
                     /ApEinfo_fwdcolor="#85dae9"
     primer          1421..1448
                     /label="pET_BB_ds_fwd"
                     /note="sequence: ctgaaaggaggaactatatccggattgg"
                     /ApEinfo_revcolor="#b1ff67"
                     /ApEinfo_fwdcolor="#b1ff67"
     primer          complement(1450..1469)
                     /label="pET_seq_rev"
                     /note="sequence: ctacagggcgcgtcccattc"
                     /ApEinfo_revcolor="#ff9ccd"
                     /ApEinfo_fwdcolor="#ff9ccd"
     gene            complement(2027..2887)
                     /label="Ampicillin"
                     /ApEinfo_revcolor="#f58a5e"
                     /ApEinfo_fwdcolor="#f58a5e"
     primer          complement(2030..2058)
                     /label="pET_ampR_rev"
                     /note="sequence: agataggtgcctcactgattaagcattgg"
                     /ApEinfo_revcolor="#d6b295"
                     /ApEinfo_fwdcolor="#d6b295"
     promoter        complement(2930..2958)
                     /label="AmpR_promoter"
                     /ApEinfo_revcolor="#84b0dc"
                     /ApEinfo_fwdcolor="#84b0dc"
     origin          3045..3664
                     /label="pBR322_origin"
                     /ApEinfo_revcolor="#75c6a9"
                     /ApEinfo_fwdcolor="#75c6a9"
     primer          4063..4085
                     /label="pGEX_3_primer"
                     /ApEinfo_revcolor="#ff9ccd"
                     /ApEinfo_fwdcolor="#ff9ccd"
     feature         complement(4079..4270)
                     /label="ROP"
                     /ApEinfo_revcolor="#c7b0e3"
                     /ApEinfo_fwdcolor="#c7b0e3"
     regulatory      complement(4842..5933)
                     /label="lacI"
                     /ApEinfo_revcolor="#c6c9d1"
                     /ApEinfo_fwdcolor="#c6c9d1"
ORIGIN
        1 atgcgactcc tgcattagga agcagcccag tagtaggttg aggccgttga gcaccgccgc
       61 cgcaaggaat ggtgcatgca aggagatggc gcccaacagt cccccggcca cggggcctgc
      121 caccataccc acgccgaaac aagcgctcat gagcccgaag tggcgagccc gatcttcccc
      181 atcggtgatg tcggcgatat aggcgccagc aaccgcacct gtggcgccgg tgatgccggc
      241 cacgatgcgt ccggcgtaga ggatcgagat cgatCATTAC TCGCATCCAT TCTCAGGCTG
      301 TCTCGTCTCG TCTCTTCTAA TACGACTCAC TATAGGGAGA TTCGTCTCCC ACACATTCAA
      361 TACATCATTA TCTTACTTAC GGGTCGGCAT GGCATGTGCA CCTCCTCGCG GTCCGACCTG
      421 GGCTACTTCG GTAGGCTAAG GCACAATCAG GATTAGTAAG GTAATGATGT ttatcAACAG
      481 ATAGGCCGCt tcgGCGGCCt atctgttTTT TTTAGACTGT CGCCGGATGT GTATCCGACC
      541 TGACGATGGC CCAAAAGGGC CGAAACAGTC CTCGCACTGA AGGTCCTCAA TCGCACTGGA
      601 AACATCAAGG TCGTTCTAAT ACGACTCACT ATAGGGAGAT TCGTCTCCCA ACCACTAAAC
      661 AATCCTCATA TTCAATTTCG GGGGCCACAG CAGAAGCGTT CACGTCGCAG CCCCTGTCAG
      721 ATTCTGGTGA ATCTGCGAAT TCTGCTTTAC TGATGTATTG AATGTGAGGA TTatatcAAA
      781 CAGATAGGCC CTCttcgGAG GGCCtatctg ttTTTTTTTA GTCATAAGTC TGGGCTAAGC
      841 CCACTGATGA GTCGCTGAAA TGCGACGAAA CTTATGACCC TCGCTGGGAG TTCGTAGACG
      901 GAAACAAACG CAGAATCCAA GCTTCTAATA CGACTCACTA TAGGGAGATT CGTCTCCCAA
      961 AATACTTAAT ACAAAATAAT CACTTCACAA CATCAACTAC TAAACTCGTC GACTTATCTC
     1021 GAGTGAGATA TTGTTGACGT ACGGCCGGCA TGGTCCCAGC CTCCTCGCTG GCGCCGGCTG
     1081 GGCAACATTC CGAGGGGACC GTCCCCTCGG TAATGGCGAA TGGGACAATC AGGATTGTTT
     1141 AGTGGTTGAT GTatatcAGA TAACAGATAC ttcgGtatct gttatctgtt TTTTTTAGCT
     1201 GTCACCGGAT GTGCTTTCCG GTCTGATGAG TCCGTGAGGA CGAAACAGCC TCCCAGGATA
     1261 CATAGATTAC CACAACTCCG AGCCCTTCCA CCgaagtcta acgctgctct gggctaactg
     1321 tcTTCTAATA CGACTCACTA TAGGGAGATT CGTCTCCCTT TACCTTACTA ATCCTCTATA
     1381 ACCCCTTGGG GCCTCTAAAC GGGTCTTGAG GGGTTTTTTG ctgaaaggag gaactatatc
     1441 cggattggcg aatgggnnnn nnnnnnnnnn nnnnnnnnnn nnnnnnnnnn nnnnnnnnnn
     1501 nnnnnnnnnn nnnnnnnnnn nnnnnnnnnn nnnnnnnnnn nnnnnnnnnn nnnnnnnnnn
     1561 nnnnnnnnnn nnnnnnnnnn cnnnnnnnnn nnnnnnnnnn nnnnnnnnnn nnnnnnnnnn
     1621 nnnnnnnnnn nnnnnnnnnn nnnnnnnnnn nnnnnnnnnn nnnnnnnnnn nnannnnnnn
     1681 nnnnnnnnnn nnnnnnnnnn nnnnnnnnnn nnnnnnnnnn nncctttgac gttggagtcc
     1741 acgttcttta atagtggact cttgttccaa actggaacaa cactcaaccc tatctcggtc
     1801 tattcttttg atttataagg gattttgccg atttcggcct attggttaaa aaatgagctg
     1861 atttaacaaa aatttaacgc gaattttaac aaaatattaa cgtttacaat ttctggcggc
     1921 acgatggcat gagattatca aaaaggatct tcacctagat ccttttaaat taaaaatgaa
     1981 gttttaaatc aatctaaagt atatatgagt aaacttggtc tgacagttac caatgcttaa
     2041 tcagtgaggc acctatctca gcgatctgtc tatttcgttc atccatagtt gcctgactcc
     2101 ccgtcgtgta gataactacg atacgggagg gcttaccatc tggccccagt gctgcaatga
     2161 taccgcgaga cccacgctca ccggctccag atttatcagc aataaaccag ccagccggaa
     2221 gggccgagcg cagaagtggt cctgcaactt tatccgcctc catccagtct attaattgtt
     2281 gccgggaagc tagagtaagt agttcgccag ttaatagttt gcgcaacgtt gttgccattg
     2341 ctacaggcat cgtggtgtca cgctcgtcgt ttggtatggc ttcattcagc tccggttccc
     2401 aacgatcaag gcgagttaca tgatccccca tgttgtgcaa aaaagcggtt agctccttcg
     2461 gtcctccgat cgttgtcaga agtaagttgg ccgcagtgtt atcactcatg gttatggcag
     2521 cactgcataa ttctcttact gtcatgccat ccgtaagatg cttttctgtg actggtgagt
     2581 actcaaccaa gtcattctga gaatagtgta tgcggcgacc gagttgctct tgcccggcgt
     2641 caatacggga taataccgcg ccacatagca gaactttaaa agtgctcatc attggaaaac
     2701 gttcttcggg gcgaaaactc tcaaggatct taccgctgtt gagatccagt tcgatgtaac
     2761 ccactcgtgc acccaactga tcttcagcat cttttacttt caccagcgtt tctgggtgag
     2821 caaaaacagg aaggcaaaat gccgcaaaaa agggaataag ggcgacacgg aaatgttgaa
     2881 tactcatact cttccttttt caatcatgat tgaagcattt atcagggtta ttgtctcatg
     2941 agcggataca tatttgaatg tatttagaaa aataaacaaa taggtcatga ccaaaatccc
     3001 ttaacgtgag ttttcgttcc actgagcgtc agaccccgta gaaaagatca aaggatcttc
     3061 ttgagatcct ttttttctgc gcgtaatctg ctgcttgcaa acaaaaaaac caccgctacc
     3121 agcggtggtt tgtttgccgg atcaagagct accaactctt tttccgaagg taactggctt
     3181 cagcagagcg cagataccaa atactgtcct tctagtgtag ccgtagttag gccaccactt
     3241 caagaactct gtagcaccgc ctacatacct cgctctgcta atcctgttac cagtggctgc
     3301 tgccagtggc gataagtcgt gtcttaccgg gttggactca agacgatagt taccggataa
     3361 ggcgcagcgg tcgggctgaa cggggggttc gtgcacacag cccagcttgg agcgaacgac
     3421 ctacaccgaa ctgagatacc tacagcgtga gctatgagaa agcgccacgc ttcccgaagg
     3481 gagaaaggcg gacaggtatc cggtaagcgg cagggtcgga acaggagagc gcacgaggga
     3541 gcttccaggg ggaaacgcct ggtatcttta tagtcctgtc gggtttcgcc acctctgact
     3601 tgagcgtcga tttttgtgat gctcgtcagg ggggcggagc ctatggaaaa acgccagcaa
     3661 cgcggccttt ttacggttcc tggccttttg ctggcctttt gctcacatgt tctttcctgc
     3721 gttatcccct gattctgtgg ataaccgtat taccgccttt gagtgagctg ataccgctcg
     3781 ccgcagccga acgaccgagc gcagcgagtc agtgagcgag gaagcggaag agcgcctgat
     3841 gcggtatttt ctccttacgc atctgtgcgg tatttcacac cgcatatatg gtgcactctc
     3901 agtacaatct gctctgatgc cgcatagtta agccagtata cactccgcta tcgctacgtg
     3961 actgggtcat ggctgcgccc cgacacccgc caacacccgc tgacgcgccc tgacgggctt
     4021 gtctgctccc ggcatccgct tacagacaag ctgtgaccgt ctccgggagc tgcatgtgtc
     4081 agaggttttc accgtcatca ccgaaacgcg cgaggcagct gcggtaaagc tcatcagcgt
     4141 ggtcgtgaag cgattcacag atgtctgcct gttcatccgc gtccagctcg ttgagtttct
     4201 ccagaagcgt taatgtctgg cttctgataa agcgggccat gttaagggcg gttttttcct
     4261 gtttggtcac tgatgcctcc gtgtaagggg gatttctgtt catgggggta atgataccga
     4321 tgaaacgaga gaggatgctc acgatacggg ttactgatga tgaacatgcc cggttactgg
     4381 aacgttgtga gggtaaacaa ctggcggtat ggatgcggcg ggaccagaga aaaatcactc
     4441 agggtcaatg ccagcgcttc gttaatacag atgtaggtgt tccacagggt agccagcagc
     4501 atcctgcgat gcagatccgg aacataatgg tgcagggcgc tgacttccgc gtttccagac
     4561 tttacgaaac acggaaaccg aagaccattc atgttgttgc tcaggtcgca gacgttttgc
     4621 agcagcagtc gcttcacgtt cgctcgcgta tcggtgattc attctgctaa ccagtaaggc
     4681 aaccccgcca gcctagccgg gtcctcaacg acaggagcac gatcatgcta gtcatgcccc
     4741 gcgcccaccg gaaggagctg actgggttga aggctctcaa gggcatcggt cgagatcccg
     4801 gtgcctaatg agtgagctaa cttacattaa ttgcgttgcg ctcactgccc gctttccagt
     4861 cgggaaacct gtcgtgccag ctgcattaat gaatcggcca acgcgcgggg agaggcggtt
     4921 tgcgtattgg gcgccagggt ggtttttctt ttcaccagtg agacgggcaa cagctgattg
     4981 cccttcaccg cctggccctg agagagttgc agcaagcggt ccacgctggt ttgccccagc
     5041 aggcgaaaat cctgtttgat ggtggttaac ggcgggatat aacatgagct gtcttcggta
     5101 tcgtcgtatc ccactaccga gatgtccgca ccaacgcgca gcccggactc ggtaatggcg
     5161 cgcattgcgc ccagcgccat ctgatcgttg gcaaccagca tcgcagtggg aacgatgccc
     5221 tcattcagca tttgcatggt ttgttgaaaa ccggacatgg cactccagtc gccttcccgt
     5281 tccgctatcg gctgaatttg attgcgagtg agatatttat gccagccagc cagacgcaga
     5341 cgcgccgaga cagaacttaa tgggcccgct aacagcgcga tttgctggtg acccaatgcg
     5401 accagatgct ccacgcccag tcgcgtaccg tcttcatggg agaaaataat actgttgatg
     5461 ggtgtctggt cagagacatc aagaaataac gccggaacat tagtgcaggc agcttccaca
     5521 gcaatggcat cctggtcatc cagcggatag ttaatgatca gcccactgac gcgttgcgcg
     5581 agaagattgt gcaccgccgc tttacaggct tcgacgccgc ttcgttctac catcgacacc
     5641 accacgctgg cacccagttg atcggcgcga gatttaatcg ccgcgacaat ttgcgacggc
     5701 gcgtgcaggg ccagactgga ggtggcaacg ccaatcagca acgactgttt gcccgccagt
     5761 tgttgtgcca cgcggttggg aatgtaattc agctccgcca tcgccgcttc cactttttcc
     5821 cgcgttttcg cagaaacgtg gctggcctgg ttcaccacgc gggaaacggt ctgataagag
     5881 acaccggcat actctgcgac atcgtataac gttactggtt tcacattcac caccctgaat
     5941 tgactctctt ccgggcgcta tcatgccata ccgcgaaagg ttttgcgcca ttcgatggtg
     6001 tccgggatct cgacgctctc cctt
//
