# Supplementary material for: Genetically encoded RNA strand exchange circuits for programmable protein expression and computation in cells
Source: bioRxiv preprint, doi:10.1101/2025.09.24.678369, version 1 (2025-09-24)
Supplement: Plasmid GenBank files [file 678369_file04.zip › Supplementary File 2/pET - G_26 G_21 G_12 Io.gb]

LOCUS       pET_-_G_26_+_G_21_+_G_1 6054 bp ds-DNA     circular     22-SEP-2025
DEFINITION  .
KEYWORDS    "accession:addgene_vdb_2659"
COMMENT     Imported from database: AddGene Entry: pETDuet-1 URL:
            https://www.addgene.org/browse/sequence/2659/giraffe-analyze_vdb/
            GENERAL Analyze: Sequence Bacterial Resistance: Ampicillin Catalog
            Number: 71146 Cloning Method: Unknown Constitutive: Unspecified
            Notes: pETDuet-1 is designed for the coexpression of two target
            genes. pETDuet-1 carries the pBR322-derived ColE1 replicon, lacI
            gene and ampicillin resistance gene. Plasmid Type: Bacterial
            Expression, coexpression Promotor: T7 Size: 5420 Source/Vendor: EMD
            Biosciences Stable: Unspecified Viral/Non-Viral: Nonviral
FEATURES             Location/Qualifiers
     gene            complement(1..252)
                     /label="tet (887 - 636)"
                     /ApEinfo_revcolor="#d59687"
                     /ApEinfo_fwdcolor="#d59687"
     primer          184..203
                     /label="pBRrevBam_primer"
                     /ApEinfo_revcolor="#84b0dc"
                     /ApEinfo_fwdcolor="#84b0dc"
     primer          205..222
                     /label="pET_seq_fwd"
                     /note="sequence: gccagcaaccgcacctgt"
                     /ApEinfo_revcolor="#b1ff67"
                     /ApEinfo_fwdcolor="#b1ff67"
     primer          complement(254..304)
                     /label="pET_BB_rev_ga4"
                     /note="sequence: GACAGTTAGCCCAGAGCAGCGTTAGACTTCatcgatctcgatcctctacgc"
                     /ApEinfo_revcolor="#b4abac"
                     /ApEinfo_fwdcolor="#b4abac"
     misc_feature    275..314
                     /label="U1"
                     /ApEinfo_revcolor="#ff9ccd"
                     /ApEinfo_fwdcolor="#ff9ccd"
                     /note="GA homology domain"
     misc_feature    318..334
                     /label="T7 promoter"
                     /ApEinfo_revcolor="#c6c9d1"
                     /ApEinfo_fwdcolor="#c6c9d1"
     misc_feature    574..613
                     /label="U3"
                     /ApEinfo_revcolor="#f8d3a9"
                     /ApEinfo_fwdcolor="#f8d3a9"
     misc_feature    617..633
                     /label="T7 promoter"
                     /ApEinfo_revcolor="#b1ff67"
                     /ApEinfo_fwdcolor="#b1ff67"
     misc_feature    883..922
                     /label="U2"
                     /ApEinfo_revcolor="#84b0dc"
                     /ApEinfo_fwdcolor="#84b0dc"
     misc_feature    926..942
                     /label="T7 promoter"
                     /ApEinfo_revcolor="#9eafd2"
                     /ApEinfo_fwdcolor="#9eafd2"
     misc_feature    943..958
                     /label="5hp"
                     /ApEinfo_revcolor="#9eafd2"
                     /ApEinfo_fwdcolor="#9eafd2"
     primer          complement(947..973)
                     /label="hp5Ad20_1_rev"
                     /note="sequence: TGTATTAAGTATTTTGGGAGACGAATC"
                     /ApEinfo_revcolor="#d6b295"
                     /ApEinfo_fwdcolor="#d6b295"
     misc_feature    959..979
                     /label="d21"
                     /ApEinfo_revcolor="#c6c9d1"
                     /ApEinfo_fwdcolor="#c6c9d1"
     primer          974..1005
                     /label="d6_2_4u1d_fwd"
                     /note="sequence: ATATACTCACTTCACAACATCAACTACTAAAC"
                     /ApEinfo_revcolor="#ffef86"
                     /ApEinfo_fwdcolor="#ffef86"
     primer          974..1005
                     /label="d6_3_4u1d_fwd"
                     /note="sequence: TTATTATCACTTCACAACATCAACTACTAAAC"
                     /ApEinfo_revcolor="#84b0dc"
                     /ApEinfo_fwdcolor="#84b0dc"
     misc_feature    980..989
                     /label=1
                     /ApEinfo_revcolor="#f58a5e"
                     /ApEinfo_fwdcolor="#f58a5e"
     misc_feature    990..995
                     /label="u"
                     /ApEinfo_revcolor="#b4abac"
                     /ApEinfo_fwdcolor="#b4abac"
     misc_feature    996..1005
                     /label=4
                     /ApEinfo_revcolor="#c7b0e3"
                     /ApEinfo_fwdcolor="#c7b0e3"
     misc_feature    1153..1196
                     /label="Thyb6"
                     /ApEinfo_revcolor="#c7b0e3"
                     /ApEinfo_fwdcolor="#c7b0e3"
     misc_feature    1197..1252
                     /label="riboJn"
                     /ApEinfo_revcolor="#b4abac"
                     /ApEinfo_fwdcolor="#b4abac"
     misc_feature    1253..1292
                     /label="Ux"
                     /ApEinfo_revcolor="#ffef86"
                     /ApEinfo_fwdcolor="#ffef86"
                     /note="GA homology domain"
     misc_feature    1326..1342
                     /label="T7 promoter"
                     /ApEinfo_revcolor="#75c6a9"
                     /ApEinfo_fwdcolor="#75c6a9"
     misc_feature    1376..1420
                     /label="T7 terminator"
                     /ApEinfo_revcolor="#85dae9"
                     /ApEinfo_fwdcolor="#85dae9"
     primer          1451..1478
                     /label="pET_BB_ds_fwd"
                     /note="sequence: ctgaaaggaggaactatatccggattgg"
                     /ApEinfo_revcolor="#b1ff67"
                     /ApEinfo_fwdcolor="#b1ff67"
     primer          complement(1480..1499)
                     /label="pET_seq_rev"
                     /note="sequence: ctacagggcgcgtcccattc"
                     /ApEinfo_revcolor="#ff9ccd"
                     /ApEinfo_fwdcolor="#ff9ccd"
     gene            complement(2057..2917)
                     /label="Ampicillin"
                     /ApEinfo_revcolor="#f58a5e"
                     /ApEinfo_fwdcolor="#f58a5e"
     primer          complement(2060..2088)
                     /label="pET_ampR_rev"
                     /note="sequence: agataggtgcctcactgattaagcattgg"
                     /ApEinfo_revcolor="#d6b295"
                     /ApEinfo_fwdcolor="#d6b295"
     promoter        complement(2960..2988)
                     /label="AmpR_promoter"
                     /ApEinfo_revcolor="#84b0dc"
                     /ApEinfo_fwdcolor="#84b0dc"
     origin          3075..3694
                     /label="pBR322_origin"
                     /ApEinfo_revcolor="#75c6a9"
                     /ApEinfo_fwdcolor="#75c6a9"
     primer          4093..4115
                     /label="pGEX_3_primer"
                     /ApEinfo_revcolor="#ff9ccd"
                     /ApEinfo_fwdcolor="#ff9ccd"
     feature         complement(4109..4300)
                     /label="ROP"
                     /ApEinfo_revcolor="#c7b0e3"
                     /ApEinfo_fwdcolor="#c7b0e3"
     regulatory      complement(4872..5963)
                     /label="lacI"
                     /ApEinfo_revcolor="#c6c9d1"
                     /ApEinfo_fwdcolor="#c6c9d1"
ORIGIN
        1 atgcgactcc tgcattagga agcagcccag tagtaggttg aggccgttga gcaccgccgc
       61 cgcaaggaat ggtgcatgca aggagatggc gcccaacagt cccccggcca cggggcctgc
      121 caccataccc acgccgaaac aagcgctcat gagcccgaag tggcgagccc gatcttcccc
      181 atcggtgatg tcggcgatat aggcgccagc aaccgcacct gtggcgccgg tgatgccggc
      241 cacgatgcgt ccggcgtaga ggatcgagat cgatCATTAC TCGCATCCAT TCTCAGGCTG
      301 TCTCGTCTCG TCTCTTCTAA TACGACTCAC TATAGGGAGA TTCGTCTCCC ACACATTCAA
      361 TACATCATTA TCTTACTTAC GGGTCGGCAT GGCATGTGCA CCTCCTCGCG GTCCGACCTG
      421 GGCTACTTCG GTAGGCTAAG GCACAATCAG GATTAGTAAG GTAATGATGT ttatcAACAG
      481 ATAGGCCGCt tcgGCGGCCt atctgttTTT TTTAGACTGT CGCCGGATGT GTATCCGACC
      541 TGACGATGGC CCAAAAGGGC CGAAACAGTC CTCGCACTGA AGGTCCTCAA TCGCACTGGA
      601 AACATCAAGG TCGTTCTAAT ACGACTCACT ATAGGGAGAT TCGTCTCCCA ACCACTAAAC
      661 AATCCTCATA TTCAATTTCG GGGGCCACAG CAGAAGCGTT CACGTCGCAG CCCCTGTCAG
      721 ATTCTGGTGA ATCTGCGAAT TCTGCTTTAC TGATGTATTG AATGTGAGGA TTatatcAAA
      781 CAGATAGGCC CTCttcgGAG GGCCtatctg ttTTTTTTTA GTCATAAGTC TGGGCTAAGC
      841 CCACTGATGA GTCGCTGAAA TGCGACGAAA CTTATGACCC TCGCTGGGAG TTCGTAGACG
      901 GAAACAAACG CAGAATCCAA GCTTCTAATA CGACTCACTA TAGGGAGATT CGTCTCCCAA
      961 AATACTTAAT ACAAAATAAT CACTTCACAA CATCAACTAC TAAACTCGTC GACTTATCTC
     1021 GAGTGAGATA TTGTTGACGT ACGGCCGGCA TGGTCCCAGC CTCCTCGCTG GCGCCGGCTG
     1081 GGCAACATTC CGAGGGGACC GTCCCCTCGG TAATGGCGAA TGGGACAATC AGGATTGTTT
     1141 AGTGGTTGAT GTatatcAGA TAACAGATAC ttcgGtatct gttatctgtt TTTTTTAGCT
     1201 GTCACCGGAT GTGCTTTCCG GTCTGATGAG TCCGTGAGGA CGAAACAGCC TCCCAGGATA
     1261 CATAGATTAC CACAACTCCG AGCCCTTCCA CCgaagtcta acgctgctct gggctaactg
     1321 tcTTCTAATA CGACTCACTA TAGGGAGATT CGTCTCCCAA TCAATAACAC ACATACTATA
     1381 ACCCCTTGGG GCCTCTAAAC GGGTCTTGAG GGGTTTTTTG ctgaaacctc aggcatttga
     1441 gaagcacacg ctgaaaggag gaactatatc cggattggcg aatgggnnnn nnnnnnnnnn
     1501 nnnnnnnnnn nnnnnnnnnn nnnnnnnnnn nnnnnnnnnn nnnnnnnnnn nnnnnnnnnn
     1561 nnnnnnnnnn nnnnnnnnnn nnnnnnnnnn nnnnnnnnnn nnnnnnnnnn cnnnnnnnnn
     1621 nnnnnnnnnn nnnnnnnnnn nnnnnnnnnn nnnnnnnnnn nnnnnnnnnn nnnnnnnnnn
     1681 nnnnnnnnnn nnnnnnnnnn nnannnnnnn nnnnnnnnnn nnnnnnnnnn nnnnnnnnnn
     1741 nnnnnnnnnn nncctttgac gttggagtcc acgttcttta atagtggact cttgttccaa
     1801 actggaacaa cactcaaccc tatctcggtc tattcttttg atttataagg gattttgccg
     1861 atttcggcct attggttaaa aaatgagctg atttaacaaa aatttaacgc gaattttaac
     1921 aaaatattaa cgtttacaat ttctggcggc acgatggcat gagattatca aaaaggatct
     1981 tcacctagat ccttttaaat taaaaatgaa gttttaaatc aatctaaagt atatatgagt
     2041 aaacttggtc tgacagttac caatgcttaa tcagtgaggc acctatctca gcgatctgtc
     2101 tatttcgttc atccatagtt gcctgactcc ccgtcgtgta gataactacg atacgggagg
     2161 gcttaccatc tggccccagt gctgcaatga taccgcgaga cccacgctca ccggctccag
     2221 atttatcagc aataaaccag ccagccggaa gggccgagcg cagaagtggt cctgcaactt
     2281 tatccgcctc catccagtct attaattgtt gccgggaagc tagagtaagt agttcgccag
     2341 ttaatagttt gcgcaacgtt gttgccattg ctacaggcat cgtggtgtca cgctcgtcgt
     2401 ttggtatggc ttcattcagc tccggttccc aacgatcaag gcgagttaca tgatccccca
     2461 tgttgtgcaa aaaagcggtt agctccttcg gtcctccgat cgttgtcaga agtaagttgg
     2521 ccgcagtgtt atcactcatg gttatggcag cactgcataa ttctcttact gtcatgccat
     2581 ccgtaagatg cttttctgtg actggtgagt actcaaccaa gtcattctga gaatagtgta
     2641 tgcggcgacc gagttgctct tgcccggcgt caatacggga taataccgcg ccacatagca
     2701 gaactttaaa agtgctcatc attggaaaac gttcttcggg gcgaaaactc tcaaggatct
     2761 taccgctgtt gagatccagt tcgatgtaac ccactcgtgc acccaactga tcttcagcat
     2821 cttttacttt caccagcgtt tctgggtgag caaaaacagg aaggcaaaat gccgcaaaaa
     2881 agggaataag ggcgacacgg aaatgttgaa tactcatact cttccttttt caatcatgat
     2941 tgaagcattt atcagggtta ttgtctcatg agcggataca tatttgaatg tatttagaaa
     3001 aataaacaaa taggtcatga ccaaaatccc ttaacgtgag ttttcgttcc actgagcgtc
     3061 agaccccgta gaaaagatca aaggatcttc ttgagatcct ttttttctgc gcgtaatctg
     3121 ctgcttgcaa acaaaaaaac caccgctacc agcggtggtt tgtttgccgg atcaagagct
     3181 accaactctt tttccgaagg taactggctt cagcagagcg cagataccaa atactgtcct
     3241 tctagtgtag ccgtagttag gccaccactt caagaactct gtagcaccgc ctacatacct
     3301 cgctctgcta atcctgttac cagtggctgc tgccagtggc gataagtcgt gtcttaccgg
     3361 gttggactca agacgatagt taccggataa ggcgcagcgg tcgggctgaa cggggggttc
     3421 gtgcacacag cccagcttgg agcgaacgac ctacaccgaa ctgagatacc tacagcgtga
     3481 gctatgagaa agcgccacgc ttcccgaagg gagaaaggcg gacaggtatc cggtaagcgg
     3541 cagggtcgga acaggagagc gcacgaggga gcttccaggg ggaaacgcct ggtatcttta
     3601 tagtcctgtc gggtttcgcc acctctgact tgagcgtcga tttttgtgat gctcgtcagg
     3661 ggggcggagc ctatggaaaa acgccagcaa cgcggccttt ttacggttcc tggccttttg
     3721 ctggcctttt gctcacatgt tctttcctgc gttatcccct gattctgtgg ataaccgtat
     3781 taccgccttt gagtgagctg ataccgctcg ccgcagccga acgaccgagc gcagcgagtc
     3841 agtgagcgag gaagcggaag agcgcctgat gcggtatttt ctccttacgc atctgtgcgg
     3901 tatttcacac cgcatatatg gtgcactctc agtacaatct gctctgatgc cgcatagtta
     3961 agccagtata cactccgcta tcgctacgtg actgggtcat ggctgcgccc cgacacccgc
     4021 caacacccgc tgacgcgccc tgacgggctt gtctgctccc ggcatccgct tacagacaag
     4081 ctgtgaccgt ctccgggagc tgcatgtgtc agaggttttc accgtcatca ccgaaacgcg
     4141 cgaggcagct gcggtaaagc tcatcagcgt ggtcgtgaag cgattcacag atgtctgcct
     4201 gttcatccgc gtccagctcg ttgagtttct ccagaagcgt taatgtctgg cttctgataa
     4261 agcgggccat gttaagggcg gttttttcct gtttggtcac tgatgcctcc gtgtaagggg
     4321 gatttctgtt catgggggta atgataccga tgaaacgaga gaggatgctc acgatacggg
     4381 ttactgatga tgaacatgcc cggttactgg aacgttgtga gggtaaacaa ctggcggtat
     4441 ggatgcggcg ggaccagaga aaaatcactc agggtcaatg ccagcgcttc gttaatacag
     4501 atgtaggtgt tccacagggt agccagcagc atcctgcgat gcagatccgg aacataatgg
     4561 tgcagggcgc tgacttccgc gtttccagac tttacgaaac acggaaaccg aagaccattc
     4621 atgttgttgc tcaggtcgca gacgttttgc agcagcagtc gcttcacgtt cgctcgcgta
     4681 tcggtgattc attctgctaa ccagtaaggc aaccccgcca gcctagccgg gtcctcaacg
     4741 acaggagcac gatcatgcta gtcatgcccc gcgcccaccg gaaggagctg actgggttga
     4801 aggctctcaa gggcatcggt cgagatcccg gtgcctaatg agtgagctaa cttacattaa
     4861 ttgcgttgcg ctcactgccc gctttccagt cgggaaacct gtcgtgccag ctgcattaat
     4921 gaatcggcca acgcgcgggg agaggcggtt tgcgtattgg gcgccagggt ggtttttctt
     4981 ttcaccagtg agacgggcaa cagctgattg cccttcaccg cctggccctg agagagttgc
     5041 agcaagcggt ccacgctggt ttgccccagc aggcgaaaat cctgtttgat ggtggttaac
     5101 ggcgggatat aacatgagct gtcttcggta tcgtcgtatc ccactaccga gatgtccgca
     5161 ccaacgcgca gcccggactc ggtaatggcg cgcattgcgc ccagcgccat ctgatcgttg
     5221 gcaaccagca tcgcagtggg aacgatgccc tcattcagca tttgcatggt ttgttgaaaa
     5281 ccggacatgg cactccagtc gccttcccgt tccgctatcg gctgaatttg attgcgagtg
     5341 agatatttat gccagccagc cagacgcaga cgcgccgaga cagaacttaa tgggcccgct
     5401 aacagcgcga tttgctggtg acccaatgcg accagatgct ccacgcccag tcgcgtaccg
     5461 tcttcatggg agaaaataat actgttgatg ggtgtctggt cagagacatc aagaaataac
     5521 gccggaacat tagtgcaggc agcttccaca gcaatggcat cctggtcatc cagcggatag
     5581 ttaatgatca gcccactgac gcgttgcgcg agaagattgt gcaccgccgc tttacaggct
     5641 tcgacgccgc ttcgttctac catcgacacc accacgctgg cacccagttg atcggcgcga
     5701 gatttaatcg ccgcgacaat ttgcgacggc gcgtgcaggg ccagactgga ggtggcaacg
     5761 ccaatcagca acgactgttt gcccgccagt tgttgtgcca cgcggttggg aatgtaattc
     5821 agctccgcca tcgccgcttc cactttttcc cgcgttttcg cagaaacgtg gctggcctgg
     5881 ttcaccacgc gggaaacggt ctgataagag acaccggcat actctgcgac atcgtataac
     5941 gttactggtt tcacattcac caccctgaat tgactctctt ccgggcgcta tcatgccata
     6001 ccgcgaaagg ttttgcgcca ttcgatggtg tccgggatct cgacgctctc cctt
//
