# Supplementary material for: Genetically encoded RNA strand exchange circuits for programmable protein expression and computation in cells
Source: bioRxiv preprint, doi:10.1101/2025.09.24.678369, version 1 (2025-09-24)
Supplement: Plasmid GenBank files [file 678369_file04.zip › Supplementary File 2/pET - G_27 G_22 G_12 IN_26.gb]

LOCUS       pET_-_G_27_+_G_22_+_G_1 6085 bp ds-DNA     circular     22-SEP-2025
DEFINITION  .
KEYWORDS    "accession:addgene_vdb_2659"
COMMENT     Imported from database: AddGene Entry: pETDuet-1 URL:
            https://www.addgene.org/browse/sequence/2659/giraffe-analyze_vdb/
            GENERAL Analyze: Sequence Bacterial Resistance: Ampicillin Catalog
            Number: 71146 Cloning Method: Unknown Constitutive: Unspecified
            Notes: pETDuet-1 is designed for the coexpression of two target
            genes. pETDuet-1 carries the pBR322-derived ColE1 replicon, lacI
            gene and ampicillin resistance gene. Plasmid Type: Bacterial
            Expression, coexpression Promotor: T7 Size: 5420 Source/Vendor: EMD
            Biosciences Stable: Unspecified Viral/Non-Viral: Nonviral
FEATURES             Location/Qualifiers
     gene            complement(1..252)
                     /label="tet (887 - 636)"
                     /ApEinfo_revcolor="#d59687"
                     /ApEinfo_fwdcolor="#d59687"
     primer          184..203
                     /label="pBRrevBam_primer"
                     /ApEinfo_revcolor="#84b0dc"
                     /ApEinfo_fwdcolor="#84b0dc"
     primer          205..222
                     /label="pET_seq_fwd"
                     /note="sequence: gccagcaaccgcacctgt"
                     /ApEinfo_revcolor="#b1ff67"
                     /ApEinfo_fwdcolor="#b1ff67"
     primer          complement(254..304)
                     /label="pET_BB_rev_ga4"
                     /note="sequence: GACAGTTAGCCCAGAGCAGCGTTAGACTTCatcgatctcgatcctctacgc"
                     /ApEinfo_revcolor="#b4abac"
                     /ApEinfo_fwdcolor="#b4abac"
     misc_feature    275..314
                     /label="U1"
                     /ApEinfo_revcolor="#ff9ccd"
                     /ApEinfo_fwdcolor="#ff9ccd"
                     /note="GA homology domain"
     misc_feature    318..334
                     /label="T7 promoter"
                     /ApEinfo_revcolor="#d6b295"
                     /ApEinfo_fwdcolor="#d6b295"
     misc_feature    606..645
                     /label="U3"
                     /ApEinfo_revcolor="#d6b295"
                     /ApEinfo_fwdcolor="#d6b295"
     misc_feature    944..983
                     /label="U2"
                     /ApEinfo_revcolor="#84b0dc"
                     /ApEinfo_fwdcolor="#84b0dc"
     misc_feature    987..1003
                     /label="T7 promoter"
                     /ApEinfo_revcolor="#9eafd2"
                     /ApEinfo_fwdcolor="#9eafd2"
     misc_feature    1004..1019
                     /label="5hp"
                     /ApEinfo_revcolor="#9eafd2"
                     /ApEinfo_fwdcolor="#9eafd2"
     primer          complement(1008..1034)
                     /label="hp5Ad20_1_rev"
                     /note="sequence: TGTATTAAGTATTTTGGGAGACGAATC"
                     /ApEinfo_revcolor="#d6b295"
                     /ApEinfo_fwdcolor="#d6b295"
     misc_feature    1020..1040
                     /label="d21"
                     /ApEinfo_revcolor="#c6c9d1"
                     /ApEinfo_fwdcolor="#c6c9d1"
     primer          1035..1066
                     /label="d6_2_4u1d_fwd"
                     /note="sequence: ATATACTCACTTCACAACATCAACTACTAAAC"
                     /ApEinfo_revcolor="#ffef86"
                     /ApEinfo_fwdcolor="#ffef86"
     primer          1035..1066
                     /label="d6_3_4u1d_fwd"
                     /note="sequence: TTATTATCACTTCACAACATCAACTACTAAAC"
                     /ApEinfo_revcolor="#84b0dc"
                     /ApEinfo_fwdcolor="#84b0dc"
     misc_feature    1041..1050
                     /label=1
                     /ApEinfo_revcolor="#f58a5e"
                     /ApEinfo_fwdcolor="#f58a5e"
     misc_feature    1051..1056
                     /label="u"
                     /ApEinfo_revcolor="#b4abac"
                     /ApEinfo_fwdcolor="#b4abac"
     misc_feature    1057..1066
                     /label=4
                     /ApEinfo_revcolor="#c7b0e3"
                     /ApEinfo_fwdcolor="#c7b0e3"
     misc_feature    1214..1257
                     /label="Thyb6"
                     /ApEinfo_revcolor="#c7b0e3"
                     /ApEinfo_fwdcolor="#c7b0e3"
     misc_feature    1258..1313
                     /label="riboJn"
                     /ApEinfo_revcolor="#b4abac"
                     /ApEinfo_fwdcolor="#b4abac"
     misc_feature    1314..1353
                     /label="Ux"
                     /ApEinfo_revcolor="#ffef86"
                     /ApEinfo_fwdcolor="#ffef86"
                     /note="GA homology domain"
     misc_feature    1387..1403
                     /label="T7 promoter"
                     /ApEinfo_revcolor="#75c6a9"
                     /ApEinfo_fwdcolor="#75c6a9"
     misc_feature    1437..1481
                     /label="T7 terminator"
                     /ApEinfo_revcolor="#85dae9"
                     /ApEinfo_fwdcolor="#85dae9"
     primer          1482..1509
                     /label="pET_BB_ds_fwd"
                     /note="sequence: ctgaaaggaggaactatatccggattgg"
                     /ApEinfo_revcolor="#b1ff67"
                     /ApEinfo_fwdcolor="#b1ff67"
     primer          complement(1511..1530)
                     /label="pET_seq_rev"
                     /note="sequence: ctacagggcgcgtcccattc"
                     /ApEinfo_revcolor="#ff9ccd"
                     /ApEinfo_fwdcolor="#ff9ccd"
     gene            complement(2088..2948)
                     /label="Ampicillin"
                     /ApEinfo_revcolor="#f58a5e"
                     /ApEinfo_fwdcolor="#f58a5e"
     primer          complement(2091..2119)
                     /label="pET_ampR_rev"
                     /note="sequence: agataggtgcctcactgattaagcattgg"
                     /ApEinfo_revcolor="#d6b295"
                     /ApEinfo_fwdcolor="#d6b295"
     promoter        complement(2991..3019)
                     /label="AmpR_promoter"
                     /ApEinfo_revcolor="#84b0dc"
                     /ApEinfo_fwdcolor="#84b0dc"
     origin          3106..3725
                     /label="pBR322_origin"
                     /ApEinfo_revcolor="#75c6a9"
                     /ApEinfo_fwdcolor="#75c6a9"
     primer          4124..4146
                     /label="pGEX_3_primer"
                     /ApEinfo_revcolor="#ff9ccd"
                     /ApEinfo_fwdcolor="#ff9ccd"
     feature         complement(4140..4331)
                     /label="ROP"
                     /ApEinfo_revcolor="#c7b0e3"
                     /ApEinfo_fwdcolor="#c7b0e3"
     regulatory      complement(4903..5994)
                     /label="lacI"
                     /ApEinfo_revcolor="#c6c9d1"
                     /ApEinfo_fwdcolor="#c6c9d1"
ORIGIN
        1 atgcgactcc tgcattagga agcagcccag tagtaggttg aggccgttga gcaccgccgc
       61 cgcaaggaat ggtgcatgca aggagatggc gcccaacagt cccccggcca cggggcctgc
      121 caccataccc acgccgaaac aagcgctcat gagcccgaag tggcgagccc gatcttcccc
      181 atcggtgatg tcggcgatat aggcgccagc aaccgcacct gtggcgccgg tgatgccggc
      241 cacgatgcgt ccggcgtaga ggatcgagat cgatCATTAC TCGCATCCAT TCTCAGGCTG
      301 TCTCGTCTCG TCTCTTCTAA TACGACTCAC TATAGGGAGA TTCGTCTCCC ACACATTCAA
      361 TACATCATTA TCTTACTTTC CGTGTTATCT CGTTGGAGAT ATTCATGGAT ACGGGTCGGC
      421 ATGGCATGTG CACCTCCTCG CGGTCCGACC TGGGCTACTT CGGTAGGCTA AGGCACAATC
      481 AGGATTAGTA AGGTAATGAT GTttatcAAC AGATAGGCCG CttcgGCGGC CtatctgttT
      541 TTTTTAGACT GTCGCCGGAT GTGTATCCGA CCTGACGATG GCCCAAAAGG GCCGAAACAG
      601 TCCTCGCACT GAAGGTCCTC AATCGCACTG GAAACATCAA GGTCGTTCTA ATACGACTCA
      661 CTATAGGGAG ATTCGTCTCC CAACCACTAA ACAATCCTCA TATTCAATTC GTCGACTCTC
      721 GAGTGAGATT GTTGACGTAC GGGGGCCACA GCAGAAGCGT TCACGTCGCA GCCCCTGTCA
      781 GATTCTGGTG AATCTGCGAA TTCTGCTTTA CTGATGTATT GAATGTGAGG ATTatatcAA
      841 ACAGATAGGC CCTCttcgGA GGGCCtatct gttTTTTTTT AGTCATAAGT CTGGGCTAAG
      901 CCCACTGATG AGTCGCTGAA ATGCGACGAA ACTTATGACC CTCGCTGGGA GTTCGTAGAC
      961 GGAAACAAAC GCAGAATCCA AGCTTCTAAT ACGACTCACT ATAGGGAGAT TCGTCTCCCA
     1021 AAATACTTAA TACAAAATAA TCACTTCACA ACATCAACTA CTAAACTCGT CGACTTATCT
     1081 CGAGTGAGAT ATTGTTGACG TACGGCCGGC ATGGTCCCAG CCTCCTCGCT GGCGCCGGCT
     1141 GGGCAACATT CCGAGGGGAC CGTCCCCTCG GTAATGGCGA ATGGGACAAT CAGGATTGTT
     1201 TAGTGGTTGA TGTatatcAG ATAACAGATA CttcgGtatc tgttatctgt tTTTTTTAGC
     1261 TGTCACCGGA TGTGCTTTCC GGTCTGATGA GTCCGTGAGG ACGAAACAGC CTCCCAGGAT
     1321 ACATAGATTA CCACAACTCC GAGCCCTTCC ACCgaagtct aacgctgctc tgggctaact
     1381 gtcTTCTAAT ACGACTCACT ATAGGGAGAT TCGTCTCCCT TTACCTTACT AATCCTCTAT
     1441 AACCCCTTGG GGCCTCTAAA CGGGTCTTGA GGGGTTTTTT Gctgaaagga ggaactatat
     1501 ccggattggc gaatgggnnn nnnnnnnnnn nnnnnnnnnn nnnnnnnnnn nnnnnnnnnn
     1561 nnnnnnnnnn nnnnnnnnnn nnnnnnnnnn nnnnnnnnnn nnnnnnnnnn nnnnnnnnnn
     1621 nnnnnnnnnn nnnnnnnnnn ncnnnnnnnn nnnnnnnnnn nnnnnnnnnn nnnnnnnnnn
     1681 nnnnnnnnnn nnnnnnnnnn nnnnnnnnnn nnnnnnnnnn nnnnnnnnnn nnnannnnnn
     1741 nnnnnnnnnn nnnnnnnnnn nnnnnnnnnn nnnnnnnnnn nnncctttga cgttggagtc
     1801 cacgttcttt aatagtggac tcttgttcca aactggaaca acactcaacc ctatctcggt
     1861 ctattctttt gatttataag ggattttgcc gatttcggcc tattggttaa aaaatgagct
     1921 gatttaacaa aaatttaacg cgaattttaa caaaatatta acgtttacaa tttctggcgg
     1981 cacgatggca tgagattatc aaaaaggatc ttcacctaga tccttttaaa ttaaaaatga
     2041 agttttaaat caatctaaag tatatatgag taaacttggt ctgacagtta ccaatgctta
     2101 atcagtgagg cacctatctc agcgatctgt ctatttcgtt catccatagt tgcctgactc
     2161 cccgtcgtgt agataactac gatacgggag ggcttaccat ctggccccag tgctgcaatg
     2221 ataccgcgag acccacgctc accggctcca gatttatcag caataaacca gccagccgga
     2281 agggccgagc gcagaagtgg tcctgcaact ttatccgcct ccatccagtc tattaattgt
     2341 tgccgggaag ctagagtaag tagttcgcca gttaatagtt tgcgcaacgt tgttgccatt
     2401 gctacaggca tcgtggtgtc acgctcgtcg tttggtatgg cttcattcag ctccggttcc
     2461 caacgatcaa ggcgagttac atgatccccc atgttgtgca aaaaagcggt tagctccttc
     2521 ggtcctccga tcgttgtcag aagtaagttg gccgcagtgt tatcactcat ggttatggca
     2581 gcactgcata attctcttac tgtcatgcca tccgtaagat gcttttctgt gactggtgag
     2641 tactcaacca agtcattctg agaatagtgt atgcggcgac cgagttgctc ttgcccggcg
     2701 tcaatacggg ataataccgc gccacatagc agaactttaa aagtgctcat cattggaaaa
     2761 cgttcttcgg ggcgaaaact ctcaaggatc ttaccgctgt tgagatccag ttcgatgtaa
     2821 cccactcgtg cacccaactg atcttcagca tcttttactt tcaccagcgt ttctgggtga
     2881 gcaaaaacag gaaggcaaaa tgccgcaaaa aagggaataa gggcgacacg gaaatgttga
     2941 atactcatac tcttcctttt tcaatcatga ttgaagcatt tatcagggtt attgtctcat
     3001 gagcggatac atatttgaat gtatttagaa aaataaacaa ataggtcatg accaaaatcc
     3061 cttaacgtga gttttcgttc cactgagcgt cagaccccgt agaaaagatc aaaggatctt
     3121 cttgagatcc tttttttctg cgcgtaatct gctgcttgca aacaaaaaaa ccaccgctac
     3181 cagcggtggt ttgtttgccg gatcaagagc taccaactct ttttccgaag gtaactggct
     3241 tcagcagagc gcagatacca aatactgtcc ttctagtgta gccgtagtta ggccaccact
     3301 tcaagaactc tgtagcaccg cctacatacc tcgctctgct aatcctgtta ccagtggctg
     3361 ctgccagtgg cgataagtcg tgtcttaccg ggttggactc aagacgatag ttaccggata
     3421 aggcgcagcg gtcgggctga acggggggtt cgtgcacaca gcccagcttg gagcgaacga
     3481 cctacaccga actgagatac ctacagcgtg agctatgaga aagcgccacg cttcccgaag
     3541 ggagaaaggc ggacaggtat ccggtaagcg gcagggtcgg aacaggagag cgcacgaggg
     3601 agcttccagg gggaaacgcc tggtatcttt atagtcctgt cgggtttcgc cacctctgac
     3661 ttgagcgtcg atttttgtga tgctcgtcag gggggcggag cctatggaaa aacgccagca
     3721 acgcggcctt tttacggttc ctggcctttt gctggccttt tgctcacatg ttctttcctg
     3781 cgttatcccc tgattctgtg gataaccgta ttaccgcctt tgagtgagct gataccgctc
     3841 gccgcagccg aacgaccgag cgcagcgagt cagtgagcga ggaagcggaa gagcgcctga
     3901 tgcggtattt tctccttacg catctgtgcg gtatttcaca ccgcatatat ggtgcactct
     3961 cagtacaatc tgctctgatg ccgcatagtt aagccagtat acactccgct atcgctacgt
     4021 gactgggtca tggctgcgcc ccgacacccg ccaacacccg ctgacgcgcc ctgacgggct
     4081 tgtctgctcc cggcatccgc ttacagacaa gctgtgaccg tctccgggag ctgcatgtgt
     4141 cagaggtttt caccgtcatc accgaaacgc gcgaggcagc tgcggtaaag ctcatcagcg
     4201 tggtcgtgaa gcgattcaca gatgtctgcc tgttcatccg cgtccagctc gttgagtttc
     4261 tccagaagcg ttaatgtctg gcttctgata aagcgggcca tgttaagggc ggttttttcc
     4321 tgtttggtca ctgatgcctc cgtgtaaggg ggatttctgt tcatgggggt aatgataccg
     4381 atgaaacgag agaggatgct cacgatacgg gttactgatg atgaacatgc ccggttactg
     4441 gaacgttgtg agggtaaaca actggcggta tggatgcggc gggaccagag aaaaatcact
     4501 cagggtcaat gccagcgctt cgttaataca gatgtaggtg ttccacaggg tagccagcag
     4561 catcctgcga tgcagatccg gaacataatg gtgcagggcg ctgacttccg cgtttccaga
     4621 ctttacgaaa cacggaaacc gaagaccatt catgttgttg ctcaggtcgc agacgttttg
     4681 cagcagcagt cgcttcacgt tcgctcgcgt atcggtgatt cattctgcta accagtaagg
     4741 caaccccgcc agcctagccg ggtcctcaac gacaggagca cgatcatgct agtcatgccc
     4801 cgcgcccacc ggaaggagct gactgggttg aaggctctca agggcatcgg tcgagatccc
     4861 ggtgcctaat gagtgagcta acttacatta attgcgttgc gctcactgcc cgctttccag
     4921 tcgggaaacc tgtcgtgcca gctgcattaa tgaatcggcc aacgcgcggg gagaggcggt
     4981 ttgcgtattg ggcgccaggg tggtttttct tttcaccagt gagacgggca acagctgatt
     5041 gcccttcacc gcctggccct gagagagttg cagcaagcgg tccacgctgg tttgccccag
     5101 caggcgaaaa tcctgtttga tggtggttaa cggcgggata taacatgagc tgtcttcggt
     5161 atcgtcgtat cccactaccg agatgtccgc accaacgcgc agcccggact cggtaatggc
     5221 gcgcattgcg cccagcgcca tctgatcgtt ggcaaccagc atcgcagtgg gaacgatgcc
     5281 ctcattcagc atttgcatgg tttgttgaaa accggacatg gcactccagt cgccttcccg
     5341 ttccgctatc ggctgaattt gattgcgagt gagatattta tgccagccag ccagacgcag
     5401 acgcgccgag acagaactta atgggcccgc taacagcgcg atttgctggt gacccaatgc
     5461 gaccagatgc tccacgccca gtcgcgtacc gtcttcatgg gagaaaataa tactgttgat
     5521 gggtgtctgg tcagagacat caagaaataa cgccggaaca ttagtgcagg cagcttccac
     5581 agcaatggca tcctggtcat ccagcggata gttaatgatc agcccactga cgcgttgcgc
     5641 gagaagattg tgcaccgccg ctttacaggc ttcgacgccg cttcgttcta ccatcgacac
     5701 caccacgctg gcacccagtt gatcggcgcg agatttaatc gccgcgacaa tttgcgacgg
     5761 cgcgtgcagg gccagactgg aggtggcaac gccaatcagc aacgactgtt tgcccgccag
     5821 ttgttgtgcc acgcggttgg gaatgtaatt cagctccgcc atcgccgctt ccactttttc
     5881 ccgcgttttc gcagaaacgt ggctggcctg gttcaccacg cgggaaacgg tctgataaga
     5941 gacaccggca tactctgcga catcgtataa cgttactggt ttcacattca ccaccctgaa
     6001 ttgactctct tccgggcgct atcatgccat accgcgaaag gttttgcgcc attcgatggt
     6061 gtccgggatc tcgacgctct ccctt
//
