# Supplementary material for: Genetically encoded RNA strand exchange circuits for programmable protein expression and computation in cells
Source: bioRxiv preprint, doi:10.1101/2025.09.24.678369, version 1 (2025-09-24)
Supplement: Plasmid GenBank files [file 678369_file04.zip › Supplementary File 2/pET - G_27 G_22 G_12 Io.gb]

LOCUS       pET_-_G_27_+_G_22_+_G_1 6115 bp ds-DNA     circular     22-SEP-2025
DEFINITION  .
KEYWORDS    "accession:addgene_vdb_2659"
COMMENT     Imported from database: AddGene Entry: pETDuet-1 URL:
            https://www.addgene.org/browse/sequence/2659/giraffe-analyze_vdb/
            GENERAL Analyze: Sequence Bacterial Resistance: Ampicillin Catalog
            Number: 71146 Cloning Method: Unknown Constitutive: Unspecified
            Notes: pETDuet-1 is designed for the coexpression of two target
            genes. pETDuet-1 carries the pBR322-derived ColE1 replicon, lacI
            gene and ampicillin resistance gene. Plasmid Type: Bacterial
            Expression, coexpression Promotor: T7 Size: 5420 Source/Vendor: EMD
            Biosciences Stable: Unspecified Viral/Non-Viral: Nonviral
FEATURES             Location/Qualifiers
     gene            complement(1..252)
                     /label="tet (887 - 636)"
                     /ApEinfo_revcolor="#d59687"
                     /ApEinfo_fwdcolor="#d59687"
     primer          184..203
                     /label="pBRrevBam_primer"
                     /ApEinfo_revcolor="#84b0dc"
                     /ApEinfo_fwdcolor="#84b0dc"
     primer          205..222
                     /label="pET_seq_fwd"
                     /note="sequence: gccagcaaccgcacctgt"
                     /ApEinfo_revcolor="#b1ff67"
                     /ApEinfo_fwdcolor="#b1ff67"
     primer          complement(254..304)
                     /label="pET_BB_rev_ga4"
                     /note="sequence: GACAGTTAGCCCAGAGCAGCGTTAGACTTCatcgatctcgatcctctacgc"
                     /ApEinfo_revcolor="#b4abac"
                     /ApEinfo_fwdcolor="#b4abac"
     misc_feature    275..314
                     /label="U1"
                     /ApEinfo_revcolor="#ff9ccd"
                     /ApEinfo_fwdcolor="#ff9ccd"
                     /note="GA homology domain"
     misc_feature    318..334
                     /label="T7 promoter"
                     /ApEinfo_revcolor="#d6b295"
                     /ApEinfo_fwdcolor="#d6b295"
     misc_feature    606..645
                     /label="U3"
                     /ApEinfo_revcolor="#d6b295"
                     /ApEinfo_fwdcolor="#d6b295"
     misc_feature    944..983
                     /label="U2"
                     /ApEinfo_revcolor="#84b0dc"
                     /ApEinfo_fwdcolor="#84b0dc"
     misc_feature    987..1003
                     /label="T7 promoter"
                     /ApEinfo_revcolor="#9eafd2"
                     /ApEinfo_fwdcolor="#9eafd2"
     misc_feature    1004..1019
                     /label="5hp"
                     /ApEinfo_revcolor="#9eafd2"
                     /ApEinfo_fwdcolor="#9eafd2"
     primer          complement(1008..1034)
                     /label="hp5Ad20_1_rev"
                     /note="sequence: TGTATTAAGTATTTTGGGAGACGAATC"
                     /ApEinfo_revcolor="#d6b295"
                     /ApEinfo_fwdcolor="#d6b295"
     misc_feature    1020..1040
                     /label="d21"
                     /ApEinfo_revcolor="#c6c9d1"
                     /ApEinfo_fwdcolor="#c6c9d1"
     primer          1035..1066
                     /label="d6_3_4u1d_fwd"
                     /note="sequence: TTATTATCACTTCACAACATCAACTACTAAAC"
                     /ApEinfo_revcolor="#84b0dc"
                     /ApEinfo_fwdcolor="#84b0dc"
     primer          1035..1066
                     /label="d6_2_4u1d_fwd"
                     /note="sequence: ATATACTCACTTCACAACATCAACTACTAAAC"
                     /ApEinfo_revcolor="#ffef86"
                     /ApEinfo_fwdcolor="#ffef86"
     misc_feature    1041..1050
                     /label=1
                     /ApEinfo_revcolor="#f58a5e"
                     /ApEinfo_fwdcolor="#f58a5e"
     misc_feature    1051..1056
                     /label="u"
                     /ApEinfo_revcolor="#b4abac"
                     /ApEinfo_fwdcolor="#b4abac"
     misc_feature    1057..1066
                     /label=4
                     /ApEinfo_revcolor="#c7b0e3"
                     /ApEinfo_fwdcolor="#c7b0e3"
     misc_feature    1214..1257
                     /label="Thyb6"
                     /ApEinfo_revcolor="#c7b0e3"
                     /ApEinfo_fwdcolor="#c7b0e3"
     misc_feature    1258..1313
                     /label="riboJn"
                     /ApEinfo_revcolor="#b4abac"
                     /ApEinfo_fwdcolor="#b4abac"
     misc_feature    1314..1353
                     /label="Ux"
                     /ApEinfo_revcolor="#ffef86"
                     /ApEinfo_fwdcolor="#ffef86"
                     /note="GA homology domain"
     misc_feature    1387..1403
                     /label="T7 promoter"
                     /ApEinfo_revcolor="#75c6a9"
                     /ApEinfo_fwdcolor="#75c6a9"
     misc_feature    1437..1481
                     /label="T7 terminator"
                     /ApEinfo_revcolor="#85dae9"
                     /ApEinfo_fwdcolor="#85dae9"
     primer          1512..1539
                     /label="pET_BB_ds_fwd"
                     /note="sequence: ctgaaaggaggaactatatccggattgg"
                     /ApEinfo_revcolor="#b1ff67"
                     /ApEinfo_fwdcolor="#b1ff67"
     primer          complement(1541..1560)
                     /label="pET_seq_rev"
                     /note="sequence: ctacagggcgcgtcccattc"
                     /ApEinfo_revcolor="#ff9ccd"
                     /ApEinfo_fwdcolor="#ff9ccd"
     gene            complement(2118..2978)
                     /label="Ampicillin"
                     /ApEinfo_revcolor="#f58a5e"
                     /ApEinfo_fwdcolor="#f58a5e"
     primer          complement(2121..2149)
                     /label="pET_ampR_rev"
                     /note="sequence: agataggtgcctcactgattaagcattgg"
                     /ApEinfo_revcolor="#d6b295"
                     /ApEinfo_fwdcolor="#d6b295"
     promoter        complement(3021..3049)
                     /label="AmpR_promoter"
                     /ApEinfo_revcolor="#84b0dc"
                     /ApEinfo_fwdcolor="#84b0dc"
     origin          3136..3755
                     /label="pBR322_origin"
                     /ApEinfo_revcolor="#75c6a9"
                     /ApEinfo_fwdcolor="#75c6a9"
     primer          4154..4176
                     /label="pGEX_3_primer"
                     /ApEinfo_revcolor="#ff9ccd"
                     /ApEinfo_fwdcolor="#ff9ccd"
     feature         complement(4170..4361)
                     /label="ROP"
                     /ApEinfo_revcolor="#c7b0e3"
                     /ApEinfo_fwdcolor="#c7b0e3"
     regulatory      complement(4933..6024)
                     /label="lacI"
                     /ApEinfo_revcolor="#c6c9d1"
                     /ApEinfo_fwdcolor="#c6c9d1"
ORIGIN
        1 atgcgactcc tgcattagga agcagcccag tagtaggttg aggccgttga gcaccgccgc
       61 cgcaaggaat ggtgcatgca aggagatggc gcccaacagt cccccggcca cggggcctgc
      121 caccataccc acgccgaaac aagcgctcat gagcccgaag tggcgagccc gatcttcccc
      181 atcggtgatg tcggcgatat aggcgccagc aaccgcacct gtggcgccgg tgatgccggc
      241 cacgatgcgt ccggcgtaga ggatcgagat cgatCATTAC TCGCATCCAT TCTCAGGCTG
      301 TCTCGTCTCG TCTCTTCTAA TACGACTCAC TATAGGGAGA TTCGTCTCCC ACACATTCAA
      361 TACATCATTA TCTTACTTTC CGTGTTATCT CGTTGGAGAT ATTCATGGAT ACGGGTCGGC
      421 ATGGCATGTG CACCTCCTCG CGGTCCGACC TGGGCTACTT CGGTAGGCTA AGGCACAATC
      481 AGGATTAGTA AGGTAATGAT GTttatcAAC AGATAGGCCG CttcgGCGGC CtatctgttT
      541 TTTTTAGACT GTCGCCGGAT GTGTATCCGA CCTGACGATG GCCCAAAAGG GCCGAAACAG
      601 TCCTCGCACT GAAGGTCCTC AATCGCACTG GAAACATCAA GGTCGTTCTA ATACGACTCA
      661 CTATAGGGAG ATTCGTCTCC CAACCACTAA ACAATCCTCA TATTCAATTC GTCGACTCTC
      721 GAGTGAGATT GTTGACGTAC GGGGGCCACA GCAGAAGCGT TCACGTCGCA GCCCCTGTCA
      781 GATTCTGGTG AATCTGCGAA TTCTGCTTTA CTGATGTATT GAATGTGAGG ATTatatcAA
      841 ACAGATAGGC CCTCttcgGA GGGCCtatct gttTTTTTTT AGTCATAAGT CTGGGCTAAG
      901 CCCACTGATG AGTCGCTGAA ATGCGACGAA ACTTATGACC CTCGCTGGGA GTTCGTAGAC
      961 GGAAACAAAC GCAGAATCCA AGCTTCTAAT ACGACTCACT ATAGGGAGAT TCGTCTCCCA
     1021 AAATACTTAA TACAAAATAA TCACTTCACA ACATCAACTA CTAAACTCGT CGACTTATCT
     1081 CGAGTGAGAT ATTGTTGACG TACGGCCGGC ATGGTCCCAG CCTCCTCGCT GGCGCCGGCT
     1141 GGGCAACATT CCGAGGGGAC CGTCCCCTCG GTAATGGCGA ATGGGACAAT CAGGATTGTT
     1201 TAGTGGTTGA TGTatatcAG ATAACAGATA CttcgGtatc tgttatctgt tTTTTTTAGC
     1261 TGTCACCGGA TGTGCTTTCC GGTCTGATGA GTCCGTGAGG ACGAAACAGC CTCCCAGGAT
     1321 ACATAGATTA CCACAACTCC GAGCCCTTCC ACCgaagtct aacgctgctc tgggctaact
     1381 gtcTTCTAAT ACGACTCACT ATAGGGAGAT TCGTCTCCCA ATCAATAACA CACATACTAT
     1441 AACCCCTTGG GGCCTCTAAA CGGGTCTTGA GGGGTTTTTT Gctgaaacct caggcatttg
     1501 agaagcacac gctgaaagga ggaactatat ccggattggc gaatgggnnn nnnnnnnnnn
     1561 nnnnnnnnnn nnnnnnnnnn nnnnnnnnnn nnnnnnnnnn nnnnnnnnnn nnnnnnnnnn
     1621 nnnnnnnnnn nnnnnnnnnn nnnnnnnnnn nnnnnnnnnn nnnnnnnnnn ncnnnnnnnn
     1681 nnnnnnnnnn nnnnnnnnnn nnnnnnnnnn nnnnnnnnnn nnnnnnnnnn nnnnnnnnnn
     1741 nnnnnnnnnn nnnnnnnnnn nnnannnnnn nnnnnnnnnn nnnnnnnnnn nnnnnnnnnn
     1801 nnnnnnnnnn nnncctttga cgttggagtc cacgttcttt aatagtggac tcttgttcca
     1861 aactggaaca acactcaacc ctatctcggt ctattctttt gatttataag ggattttgcc
     1921 gatttcggcc tattggttaa aaaatgagct gatttaacaa aaatttaacg cgaattttaa
     1981 caaaatatta acgtttacaa tttctggcgg cacgatggca tgagattatc aaaaaggatc
     2041 ttcacctaga tccttttaaa ttaaaaatga agttttaaat caatctaaag tatatatgag
     2101 taaacttggt ctgacagtta ccaatgctta atcagtgagg cacctatctc agcgatctgt
     2161 ctatttcgtt catccatagt tgcctgactc cccgtcgtgt agataactac gatacgggag
     2221 ggcttaccat ctggccccag tgctgcaatg ataccgcgag acccacgctc accggctcca
     2281 gatttatcag caataaacca gccagccgga agggccgagc gcagaagtgg tcctgcaact
     2341 ttatccgcct ccatccagtc tattaattgt tgccgggaag ctagagtaag tagttcgcca
     2401 gttaatagtt tgcgcaacgt tgttgccatt gctacaggca tcgtggtgtc acgctcgtcg
     2461 tttggtatgg cttcattcag ctccggttcc caacgatcaa ggcgagttac atgatccccc
     2521 atgttgtgca aaaaagcggt tagctccttc ggtcctccga tcgttgtcag aagtaagttg
     2581 gccgcagtgt tatcactcat ggttatggca gcactgcata attctcttac tgtcatgcca
     2641 tccgtaagat gcttttctgt gactggtgag tactcaacca agtcattctg agaatagtgt
     2701 atgcggcgac cgagttgctc ttgcccggcg tcaatacggg ataataccgc gccacatagc
     2761 agaactttaa aagtgctcat cattggaaaa cgttcttcgg ggcgaaaact ctcaaggatc
     2821 ttaccgctgt tgagatccag ttcgatgtaa cccactcgtg cacccaactg atcttcagca
     2881 tcttttactt tcaccagcgt ttctgggtga gcaaaaacag gaaggcaaaa tgccgcaaaa
     2941 aagggaataa gggcgacacg gaaatgttga atactcatac tcttcctttt tcaatcatga
     3001 ttgaagcatt tatcagggtt attgtctcat gagcggatac atatttgaat gtatttagaa
     3061 aaataaacaa ataggtcatg accaaaatcc cttaacgtga gttttcgttc cactgagcgt
     3121 cagaccccgt agaaaagatc aaaggatctt cttgagatcc tttttttctg cgcgtaatct
     3181 gctgcttgca aacaaaaaaa ccaccgctac cagcggtggt ttgtttgccg gatcaagagc
     3241 taccaactct ttttccgaag gtaactggct tcagcagagc gcagatacca aatactgtcc
     3301 ttctagtgta gccgtagtta ggccaccact tcaagaactc tgtagcaccg cctacatacc
     3361 tcgctctgct aatcctgtta ccagtggctg ctgccagtgg cgataagtcg tgtcttaccg
     3421 ggttggactc aagacgatag ttaccggata aggcgcagcg gtcgggctga acggggggtt
     3481 cgtgcacaca gcccagcttg gagcgaacga cctacaccga actgagatac ctacagcgtg
     3541 agctatgaga aagcgccacg cttcccgaag ggagaaaggc ggacaggtat ccggtaagcg
     3601 gcagggtcgg aacaggagag cgcacgaggg agcttccagg gggaaacgcc tggtatcttt
     3661 atagtcctgt cgggtttcgc cacctctgac ttgagcgtcg atttttgtga tgctcgtcag
     3721 gggggcggag cctatggaaa aacgccagca acgcggcctt tttacggttc ctggcctttt
     3781 gctggccttt tgctcacatg ttctttcctg cgttatcccc tgattctgtg gataaccgta
     3841 ttaccgcctt tgagtgagct gataccgctc gccgcagccg aacgaccgag cgcagcgagt
     3901 cagtgagcga ggaagcggaa gagcgcctga tgcggtattt tctccttacg catctgtgcg
     3961 gtatttcaca ccgcatatat ggtgcactct cagtacaatc tgctctgatg ccgcatagtt
     4021 aagccagtat acactccgct atcgctacgt gactgggtca tggctgcgcc ccgacacccg
     4081 ccaacacccg ctgacgcgcc ctgacgggct tgtctgctcc cggcatccgc ttacagacaa
     4141 gctgtgaccg tctccgggag ctgcatgtgt cagaggtttt caccgtcatc accgaaacgc
     4201 gcgaggcagc tgcggtaaag ctcatcagcg tggtcgtgaa gcgattcaca gatgtctgcc
     4261 tgttcatccg cgtccagctc gttgagtttc tccagaagcg ttaatgtctg gcttctgata
     4321 aagcgggcca tgttaagggc ggttttttcc tgtttggtca ctgatgcctc cgtgtaaggg
     4381 ggatttctgt tcatgggggt aatgataccg atgaaacgag agaggatgct cacgatacgg
     4441 gttactgatg atgaacatgc ccggttactg gaacgttgtg agggtaaaca actggcggta
     4501 tggatgcggc gggaccagag aaaaatcact cagggtcaat gccagcgctt cgttaataca
     4561 gatgtaggtg ttccacaggg tagccagcag catcctgcga tgcagatccg gaacataatg
     4621 gtgcagggcg ctgacttccg cgtttccaga ctttacgaaa cacggaaacc gaagaccatt
     4681 catgttgttg ctcaggtcgc agacgttttg cagcagcagt cgcttcacgt tcgctcgcgt
     4741 atcggtgatt cattctgcta accagtaagg caaccccgcc agcctagccg ggtcctcaac
     4801 gacaggagca cgatcatgct agtcatgccc cgcgcccacc ggaaggagct gactgggttg
     4861 aaggctctca agggcatcgg tcgagatccc ggtgcctaat gagtgagcta acttacatta
     4921 attgcgttgc gctcactgcc cgctttccag tcgggaaacc tgtcgtgcca gctgcattaa
     4981 tgaatcggcc aacgcgcggg gagaggcggt ttgcgtattg ggcgccaggg tggtttttct
     5041 tttcaccagt gagacgggca acagctgatt gcccttcacc gcctggccct gagagagttg
     5101 cagcaagcgg tccacgctgg tttgccccag caggcgaaaa tcctgtttga tggtggttaa
     5161 cggcgggata taacatgagc tgtcttcggt atcgtcgtat cccactaccg agatgtccgc
     5221 accaacgcgc agcccggact cggtaatggc gcgcattgcg cccagcgcca tctgatcgtt
     5281 ggcaaccagc atcgcagtgg gaacgatgcc ctcattcagc atttgcatgg tttgttgaaa
     5341 accggacatg gcactccagt cgccttcccg ttccgctatc ggctgaattt gattgcgagt
     5401 gagatattta tgccagccag ccagacgcag acgcgccgag acagaactta atgggcccgc
     5461 taacagcgcg atttgctggt gacccaatgc gaccagatgc tccacgccca gtcgcgtacc
     5521 gtcttcatgg gagaaaataa tactgttgat gggtgtctgg tcagagacat caagaaataa
     5581 cgccggaaca ttagtgcagg cagcttccac agcaatggca tcctggtcat ccagcggata
     5641 gttaatgatc agcccactga cgcgttgcgc gagaagattg tgcaccgccg ctttacaggc
     5701 ttcgacgccg cttcgttcta ccatcgacac caccacgctg gcacccagtt gatcggcgcg
     5761 agatttaatc gccgcgacaa tttgcgacgg cgcgtgcagg gccagactgg aggtggcaac
     5821 gccaatcagc aacgactgtt tgcccgccag ttgttgtgcc acgcggttgg gaatgtaatt
     5881 cagctccgcc atcgccgctt ccactttttc ccgcgttttc gcagaaacgt ggctggcctg
     5941 gttcaccacg cgggaaacgg tctgataaga gacaccggca tactctgcga catcgtataa
     6001 cgttactggt ttcacattca ccaccctgaa ttgactctct tccgggcgct atcatgccat
     6061 accgcgaaag gttttgcgcc attcgatggt gtccgggatc tcgacgctct ccctt
//
