# Supplementary material for: Genetically encoded RNA strand exchange circuits for programmable protein expression and computation in cells
Source: bioRxiv preprint, doi:10.1101/2025.09.24.678369, version 1 (2025-09-24)
Supplement: Plasmid GenBank files [file 678369_file04.zip › Supplementary File 2/pET - G_27 G_37 G_14 IN_26.gb]

LOCUS       pET_-_G_27_+_G_37_+_G_1 6085 bp ds-DNA     circular     22-SEP-2025
DEFINITION  .
KEYWORDS    "accession:addgene_vdb_2659"
COMMENT     Imported from database: AddGene Entry: pETDuet-1 URL:
            https://www.addgene.org/browse/sequence/2659/giraffe-analyze_vdb/
            GENERAL Analyze: Sequence Bacterial Resistance: Ampicillin Catalog
            Number: 71146 Cloning Method: Unknown Constitutive: Unspecified
            Notes: pETDuet-1 is designed for the coexpression of two target
            genes. pETDuet-1 carries the pBR322-derived ColE1 replicon, lacI
            gene and ampicillin resistance gene. Plasmid Type: Bacterial
            Expression, coexpression Promotor: T7 Size: 5420 Source/Vendor: EMD
            Biosciences Stable: Unspecified Viral/Non-Viral: Nonviral
FEATURES             Location/Qualifiers
     gene            complement(1..252)
                     /label="tet (887 - 636)"
                     /ApEinfo_revcolor="#d59687"
                     /ApEinfo_fwdcolor="#d59687"
     primer          184..203
                     /label="pBRrevBam_primer"
                     /ApEinfo_revcolor="#84b0dc"
                     /ApEinfo_fwdcolor="#84b0dc"
     primer          205..222
                     /label="pET_seq_fwd"
                     /note="sequence: gccagcaaccgcacctgt"
                     /ApEinfo_revcolor="#b1ff67"
                     /ApEinfo_fwdcolor="#b1ff67"
     primer          complement(254..304)
                     /label="pET_BB_rev_ga4"
                     /note="sequence: GACAGTTAGCCCAGAGCAGCGTTAGACTTCatcgatctcgatcctctacgc"
                     /ApEinfo_revcolor="#b4abac"
                     /ApEinfo_fwdcolor="#b4abac"
     misc_feature    275..314
                     /label="U1"
                     /ApEinfo_revcolor="#ff9ccd"
                     /ApEinfo_fwdcolor="#ff9ccd"
                     /note="GA homology domain"
     misc_feature    318..334
                     /label="T7 promoter"
                     /ApEinfo_revcolor="#ff9ccd"
                     /ApEinfo_fwdcolor="#ff9ccd"
     misc_feature    606..645
                     /label="U3"
                     /ApEinfo_revcolor="#d59687"
                     /ApEinfo_fwdcolor="#d59687"
     misc_feature    944..983
                     /label="U2"
                     /ApEinfo_revcolor="#84b0dc"
                     /ApEinfo_fwdcolor="#84b0dc"
     misc_feature    987..1003
                     /label="T7 promoter"
                     /ApEinfo_revcolor="#9eafd2"
                     /ApEinfo_fwdcolor="#9eafd2"
     misc_feature    1004..1019
                     /label="5hp"
                     /ApEinfo_revcolor="#9eafd2"
                     /ApEinfo_fwdcolor="#9eafd2"
     misc_feature    1214..1257
                     /label="Thyb6"
                     /ApEinfo_revcolor="#c7b0e3"
                     /ApEinfo_fwdcolor="#c7b0e3"
     misc_feature    1258..1313
                     /label="riboJn"
                     /ApEinfo_revcolor="#b4abac"
                     /ApEinfo_fwdcolor="#b4abac"
     misc_feature    1314..1353
                     /label="Ux"
                     /ApEinfo_revcolor="#ffef86"
                     /ApEinfo_fwdcolor="#ffef86"
                     /note="GA homology domain"
     misc_feature    1387..1403
                     /label="T7 promoter"
                     /ApEinfo_revcolor="#d6b295"
                     /ApEinfo_fwdcolor="#d6b295"
     misc_feature    1437..1481
                     /label="T7 terminator"
                     /ApEinfo_revcolor="#85dae9"
                     /ApEinfo_fwdcolor="#85dae9"
     primer          1482..1509
                     /label="pET_BB_ds_fwd"
                     /note="sequence: ctgaaaggaggaactatatccggattgg"
                     /ApEinfo_revcolor="#b1ff67"
                     /ApEinfo_fwdcolor="#b1ff67"
     primer          complement(1511..1530)
                     /label="pET_seq_rev"
                     /note="sequence: ctacagggcgcgtcccattc"
                     /ApEinfo_revcolor="#ff9ccd"
                     /ApEinfo_fwdcolor="#ff9ccd"
     gene            complement(2088..2948)
                     /label="Ampicillin"
                     /ApEinfo_revcolor="#f58a5e"
                     /ApEinfo_fwdcolor="#f58a5e"
     primer          complement(2091..2119)
                     /label="pET_ampR_rev"
                     /note="sequence: agataggtgcctcactgattaagcattgg"
                     /ApEinfo_revcolor="#d6b295"
                     /ApEinfo_fwdcolor="#d6b295"
     promoter        complement(2991..3019)
                     /label="AmpR_promoter"
                     /ApEinfo_revcolor="#84b0dc"
                     /ApEinfo_fwdcolor="#84b0dc"
     origin          3106..3725
                     /label="pBR322_origin"
                     /ApEinfo_revcolor="#75c6a9"
                     /ApEinfo_fwdcolor="#75c6a9"
     primer          4124..4146
                     /label="pGEX_3_primer"
                     /ApEinfo_revcolor="#ff9ccd"
                     /ApEinfo_fwdcolor="#ff9ccd"
     feature         complement(4140..4331)
                     /label="ROP"
                     /ApEinfo_revcolor="#c7b0e3"
                     /ApEinfo_fwdcolor="#c7b0e3"
     regulatory      complement(4903..5994)
                     /label="lacI"
                     /ApEinfo_revcolor="#c6c9d1"
                     /ApEinfo_fwdcolor="#c6c9d1"
ORIGIN
        1 atgcgactcc tgcattagga agcagcccag tagtaggttg aggccgttga gcaccgccgc
       61 cgcaaggaat ggtgcatgca aggagatggc gcccaacagt cccccggcca cggggcctgc
      121 caccataccc acgccgaaac aagcgctcat gagcccgaag tggcgagccc gatcttcccc
      181 atcggtgatg tcggcgatat aggcgccagc aaccgcacct gtggcgccgg tgatgccggc
      241 cacgatgcgt ccggcgtaga ggatcgagat cgatCATTAC TCGCATCCAT TCTCAGGCTG
      301 TCTCGTCTCG TCTCTTCTAA TACGACTCAC TATAGGGAGA TTCGTCTCCC ACACATTCAA
      361 TACATCATTA TCTTACTTTC CGTGTTATCT CGTTGGAGAT ATTCATGGAT ACGGGTCGGC
      421 ATGGCATGTG CACCTCCTCG CGGTCCGACC TGGGCTACTT CGGTAGGCTA AGGCACAATC
      481 AGGATTAGTA AGGTAATGAT GTttatcAAC AGATAGGCCG CttcgGCGGC CtatctgttT
      541 TTTTTAGACT GTCGCCGGAT GTGTATCCGA CCTGACGATG GCCCAAAAGG GCCGAAACAG
      601 TCCTCGCACT GAAGGTCCTC AATCGCACTG GAAACATCAA GGTCGTTCTA ATACGACTCA
      661 CTATAGGGAG ATTCGTCTCC CAACCATACT ACAATCCTCA TATTCAATTC GTCGACTCTC
      721 GAGTGAGATT GTTGACGTAC GGGGGCCACA GCAGAAGCGT TCACGTCGCA GCCCCTGTCA
      781 GATTCTGGTG AATCTGCGAA TTCTGCTTTA CTGATGTATT GAATGTGAGG ATTatatcAA
      841 ACAGATAGGC CCTCttcgGA GGGCCtatct gttTTTTTTT AGTCATAAGT CTGGGCTAAG
      901 CCCACTGATG AGTCGCTGAA ATGCGACGAA ACTTATGACC CTCGCTGGGA GTTCGTAGAC
      961 GGAAACAAAC GCAGAATCCA AGCTTCTAAT ACGACTCACT ATAGGGAGAT TCGTCTCCCA
     1021 AAATACTTAA TACAAAATAA TCACTTCACA ACATCAACTA TACTACTCGT CGACTTATCT
     1081 CGAGTGAGAT ATTGTTGACG TACGGCCGGC ATGGTCCCAG CCTCCTCGCT GGCGCCGGCT
     1141 GGGCAACATT CCGAGGGGAC CGTCCCCTCG GTAATGGCGA ATGGGACAAT CAGGATTGTA
     1201 GTATGGTTGA TGTatatcAG ATAACAGATA CttcgGtatc tgttatctgt tTTTTTTAGC
     1261 TGTCACCGGA TGTGCTTTCC GGTCTGATGA GTCCGTGAGG ACGAAACAGC CTCCCAGGAT
     1321 ACATAGATTA CCACAACTCC GAGCCCTTCC ACCgaagtct aacgctgctc tgggctaact
     1381 gtcTTCTAAT ACGACTCACT ATAGGGAGAT TCGTCTCCCT TTACCTTACT AATCCTCTAT
     1441 AACCCCTTGG GGCCTCTAAA CGGGTCTTGA GGGGTTTTTT Gctgaaagga ggaactatat
     1501 ccggattggc gaatgggnnn nnnnnnnnnn nnnnnnnnnn nnnnnnnnnn nnnnnnnnnn
     1561 nnnnnnnnnn nnnnnnnnnn nnnnnnnnnn nnnnnnnnnn nnnnnnnnnn nnnnnnnnnn
     1621 nnnnnnnnnn nnnnnnnnnn ncnnnnnnnn nnnnnnnnnn nnnnnnnnnn nnnnnnnnnn
     1681 nnnnnnnnnn nnnnnnnnnn nnnnnnnnnn nnnnnnnnnn nnnnnnnnnn nnnannnnnn
     1741 nnnnnnnnnn nnnnnnnnnn nnnnnnnnnn nnnnnnnnnn nnncctttga cgttggagtc
     1801 cacgttcttt aatagtggac tcttgttcca aactggaaca acactcaacc ctatctcggt
     1861 ctattctttt gatttataag ggattttgcc gatttcggcc tattggttaa aaaatgagct
     1921 gatttaacaa aaatttaacg cgaattttaa caaaatatta acgtttacaa tttctggcgg
     1981 cacgatggca tgagattatc aaaaaggatc ttcacctaga tccttttaaa ttaaaaatga
     2041 agttttaaat caatctaaag tatatatgag taaacttggt ctgacagtta ccaatgctta
     2101 atcagtgagg cacctatctc agcgatctgt ctatttcgtt catccatagt tgcctgactc
     2161 cccgtcgtgt agataactac gatacgggag ggcttaccat ctggccccag tgctgcaatg
     2221 ataccgcgag acccacgctc accggctcca gatttatcag caataaacca gccagccgga
     2281 agggccgagc gcagaagtgg tcctgcaact ttatccgcct ccatccagtc tattaattgt
     2341 tgccgggaag ctagagtaag tagttcgcca gttaatagtt tgcgcaacgt tgttgccatt
     2401 gctacaggca tcgtggtgtc acgctcgtcg tttggtatgg cttcattcag ctccggttcc
     2461 caacgatcaa ggcgagttac atgatccccc atgttgtgca aaaaagcggt tagctccttc
     2521 ggtcctccga tcgttgtcag aagtaagttg gccgcagtgt tatcactcat ggttatggca
     2581 gcactgcata attctcttac tgtcatgcca tccgtaagat gcttttctgt gactggtgag
     2641 tactcaacca agtcattctg agaatagtgt atgcggcgac cgagttgctc ttgcccggcg
     2701 tcaatacggg ataataccgc gccacatagc agaactttaa aagtgctcat cattggaaaa
     2761 cgttcttcgg ggcgaaaact ctcaaggatc ttaccgctgt tgagatccag ttcgatgtaa
     2821 cccactcgtg cacccaactg atcttcagca tcttttactt tcaccagcgt ttctgggtga
     2881 gcaaaaacag gaaggcaaaa tgccgcaaaa aagggaataa gggcgacacg gaaatgttga
     2941 atactcatac tcttcctttt tcaatcatga ttgaagcatt tatcagggtt attgtctcat
     3001 gagcggatac atatttgaat gtatttagaa aaataaacaa ataggtcatg accaaaatcc
     3061 cttaacgtga gttttcgttc cactgagcgt cagaccccgt agaaaagatc aaaggatctt
     3121 cttgagatcc tttttttctg cgcgtaatct gctgcttgca aacaaaaaaa ccaccgctac
     3181 cagcggtggt ttgtttgccg gatcaagagc taccaactct ttttccgaag gtaactggct
     3241 tcagcagagc gcagatacca aatactgtcc ttctagtgta gccgtagtta ggccaccact
     3301 tcaagaactc tgtagcaccg cctacatacc tcgctctgct aatcctgtta ccagtggctg
     3361 ctgccagtgg cgataagtcg tgtcttaccg ggttggactc aagacgatag ttaccggata
     3421 aggcgcagcg gtcgggctga acggggggtt cgtgcacaca gcccagcttg gagcgaacga
     3481 cctacaccga actgagatac ctacagcgtg agctatgaga aagcgccacg cttcccgaag
     3541 ggagaaaggc ggacaggtat ccggtaagcg gcagggtcgg aacaggagag cgcacgaggg
     3601 agcttccagg gggaaacgcc tggtatcttt atagtcctgt cgggtttcgc cacctctgac
     3661 ttgagcgtcg atttttgtga tgctcgtcag gggggcggag cctatggaaa aacgccagca
     3721 acgcggcctt tttacggttc ctggcctttt gctggccttt tgctcacatg ttctttcctg
     3781 cgttatcccc tgattctgtg gataaccgta ttaccgcctt tgagtgagct gataccgctc
     3841 gccgcagccg aacgaccgag cgcagcgagt cagtgagcga ggaagcggaa gagcgcctga
     3901 tgcggtattt tctccttacg catctgtgcg gtatttcaca ccgcatatat ggtgcactct
     3961 cagtacaatc tgctctgatg ccgcatagtt aagccagtat acactccgct atcgctacgt
     4021 gactgggtca tggctgcgcc ccgacacccg ccaacacccg ctgacgcgcc ctgacgggct
     4081 tgtctgctcc cggcatccgc ttacagacaa gctgtgaccg tctccgggag ctgcatgtgt
     4141 cagaggtttt caccgtcatc accgaaacgc gcgaggcagc tgcggtaaag ctcatcagcg
     4201 tggtcgtgaa gcgattcaca gatgtctgcc tgttcatccg cgtccagctc gttgagtttc
     4261 tccagaagcg ttaatgtctg gcttctgata aagcgggcca tgttaagggc ggttttttcc
     4321 tgtttggtca ctgatgcctc cgtgtaaggg ggatttctgt tcatgggggt aatgataccg
     4381 atgaaacgag agaggatgct cacgatacgg gttactgatg atgaacatgc ccggttactg
     4441 gaacgttgtg agggtaaaca actggcggta tggatgcggc gggaccagag aaaaatcact
     4501 cagggtcaat gccagcgctt cgttaataca gatgtaggtg ttccacaggg tagccagcag
     4561 catcctgcga tgcagatccg gaacataatg gtgcagggcg ctgacttccg cgtttccaga
     4621 ctttacgaaa cacggaaacc gaagaccatt catgttgttg ctcaggtcgc agacgttttg
     4681 cagcagcagt cgcttcacgt tcgctcgcgt atcggtgatt cattctgcta accagtaagg
     4741 caaccccgcc agcctagccg ggtcctcaac gacaggagca cgatcatgct agtcatgccc
     4801 cgcgcccacc ggaaggagct gactgggttg aaggctctca agggcatcgg tcgagatccc
     4861 ggtgcctaat gagtgagcta acttacatta attgcgttgc gctcactgcc cgctttccag
     4921 tcgggaaacc tgtcgtgcca gctgcattaa tgaatcggcc aacgcgcggg gagaggcggt
     4981 ttgcgtattg ggcgccaggg tggtttttct tttcaccagt gagacgggca acagctgatt
     5041 gcccttcacc gcctggccct gagagagttg cagcaagcgg tccacgctgg tttgccccag
     5101 caggcgaaaa tcctgtttga tggtggttaa cggcgggata taacatgagc tgtcttcggt
     5161 atcgtcgtat cccactaccg agatgtccgc accaacgcgc agcccggact cggtaatggc
     5221 gcgcattgcg cccagcgcca tctgatcgtt ggcaaccagc atcgcagtgg gaacgatgcc
     5281 ctcattcagc atttgcatgg tttgttgaaa accggacatg gcactccagt cgccttcccg
     5341 ttccgctatc ggctgaattt gattgcgagt gagatattta tgccagccag ccagacgcag
     5401 acgcgccgag acagaactta atgggcccgc taacagcgcg atttgctggt gacccaatgc
     5461 gaccagatgc tccacgccca gtcgcgtacc gtcttcatgg gagaaaataa tactgttgat
     5521 gggtgtctgg tcagagacat caagaaataa cgccggaaca ttagtgcagg cagcttccac
     5581 agcaatggca tcctggtcat ccagcggata gttaatgatc agcccactga cgcgttgcgc
     5641 gagaagattg tgcaccgccg ctttacaggc ttcgacgccg cttcgttcta ccatcgacac
     5701 caccacgctg gcacccagtt gatcggcgcg agatttaatc gccgcgacaa tttgcgacgg
     5761 cgcgtgcagg gccagactgg aggtggcaac gccaatcagc aacgactgtt tgcccgccag
     5821 ttgttgtgcc acgcggttgg gaatgtaatt cagctccgcc atcgccgctt ccactttttc
     5881 ccgcgttttc gcagaaacgt ggctggcctg gttcaccacg cgggaaacgg tctgataaga
     5941 gacaccggca tactctgcga catcgtataa cgttactggt ttcacattca ccaccctgaa
     6001 ttgactctct tccgggcgct atcatgccat accgcgaaag gttttgcgcc attcgatggt
     6061 gtccgggatc tcgacgctct ccctt
//
