# Supplementary material for: Genetically encoded RNA strand exchange circuits for programmable protein expression and computation in cells
Source: bioRxiv preprint, doi:10.1101/2025.09.24.678369, version 1 (2025-09-24)
Supplement: Plasmid GenBank files [file 678369_file04.zip › Supplementary File 2/pET - G_27 G_37 G_14 Io.gb]

LOCUS       pET_-_G_27_+_G_37_+_G_1 6115 bp ds-DNA     circular     22-SEP-2025
DEFINITION  .
KEYWORDS    "accession:addgene_vdb_2659"
COMMENT     Imported from database: AddGene Entry: pETDuet-1 URL:
            https://www.addgene.org/browse/sequence/2659/giraffe-analyze_vdb/
            GENERAL Analyze: Sequence Bacterial Resistance: Ampicillin Catalog
            Number: 71146 Cloning Method: Unknown Constitutive: Unspecified
            Notes: pETDuet-1 is designed for the coexpression of two target
            genes. pETDuet-1 carries the pBR322-derived ColE1 replicon, lacI
            gene and ampicillin resistance gene. Plasmid Type: Bacterial
            Expression, coexpression Promotor: T7 Size: 5420 Source/Vendor: EMD
            Biosciences Stable: Unspecified Viral/Non-Viral: Nonviral
FEATURES             Location/Qualifiers
     gene            complement(1..252)
                     /label="tet (887 - 636)"
                     /ApEinfo_revcolor="#d59687"
                     /ApEinfo_fwdcolor="#d59687"
     primer          184..203
                     /label="pBRrevBam_primer"
                     /ApEinfo_revcolor="#84b0dc"
                     /ApEinfo_fwdcolor="#84b0dc"
     primer          205..222
                     /label="pET_seq_fwd"
                     /note="sequence: gccagcaaccgcacctgt"
                     /ApEinfo_revcolor="#b1ff67"
                     /ApEinfo_fwdcolor="#b1ff67"
     primer          complement(254..304)
                     /label="pET_BB_rev_ga4"
                     /note="sequence: GACAGTTAGCCCAGAGCAGCGTTAGACTTCatcgatctcgatcctctacgc"
                     /ApEinfo_revcolor="#b4abac"
                     /ApEinfo_fwdcolor="#b4abac"
     misc_feature    275..314
                     /label="U1"
                     /ApEinfo_revcolor="#ff9ccd"
                     /ApEinfo_fwdcolor="#ff9ccd"
                     /note="GA homology domain"
     misc_feature    318..334
                     /label="T7 promoter"
                     /ApEinfo_revcolor="#ff9ccd"
                     /ApEinfo_fwdcolor="#ff9ccd"
     misc_feature    606..645
                     /label="U3"
                     /ApEinfo_revcolor="#d59687"
                     /ApEinfo_fwdcolor="#d59687"
     misc_feature    944..983
                     /label="U2"
                     /ApEinfo_revcolor="#84b0dc"
                     /ApEinfo_fwdcolor="#84b0dc"
     misc_feature    987..1003
                     /label="T7 promoter"
                     /ApEinfo_revcolor="#9eafd2"
                     /ApEinfo_fwdcolor="#9eafd2"
     misc_feature    1004..1019
                     /label="5hp"
                     /ApEinfo_revcolor="#9eafd2"
                     /ApEinfo_fwdcolor="#9eafd2"
     misc_feature    1214..1257
                     /label="Thyb6"
                     /ApEinfo_revcolor="#c7b0e3"
                     /ApEinfo_fwdcolor="#c7b0e3"
     misc_feature    1258..1313
                     /label="riboJn"
                     /ApEinfo_revcolor="#b4abac"
                     /ApEinfo_fwdcolor="#b4abac"
     misc_feature    1314..1353
                     /label="Ux"
                     /ApEinfo_revcolor="#ffef86"
                     /ApEinfo_fwdcolor="#ffef86"
                     /note="GA homology domain"
     misc_feature    1387..1403
                     /label="T7 promoter"
                     /ApEinfo_revcolor="#d6b295"
                     /ApEinfo_fwdcolor="#d6b295"
     misc_feature    1437..1481
                     /label="T7 terminator"
                     /ApEinfo_revcolor="#85dae9"
                     /ApEinfo_fwdcolor="#85dae9"
     primer          1512..1539
                     /label="pET_BB_ds_fwd"
                     /note="sequence: ctgaaaggaggaactatatccggattgg"
                     /ApEinfo_revcolor="#b1ff67"
                     /ApEinfo_fwdcolor="#b1ff67"
     primer          complement(1541..1560)
                     /label="pET_seq_rev"
                     /note="sequence: ctacagggcgcgtcccattc"
                     /ApEinfo_revcolor="#ff9ccd"
                     /ApEinfo_fwdcolor="#ff9ccd"
     gene            complement(2118..2978)
                     /label="Ampicillin"
                     /ApEinfo_revcolor="#f58a5e"
                     /ApEinfo_fwdcolor="#f58a5e"
     primer          complement(2121..2149)
                     /label="pET_ampR_rev"
                     /note="sequence: agataggtgcctcactgattaagcattgg"
                     /ApEinfo_revcolor="#d6b295"
                     /ApEinfo_fwdcolor="#d6b295"
     promoter        complement(3021..3049)
                     /label="AmpR_promoter"
                     /ApEinfo_revcolor="#84b0dc"
                     /ApEinfo_fwdcolor="#84b0dc"
     origin          3136..3755
                     /label="pBR322_origin"
                     /ApEinfo_revcolor="#75c6a9"
                     /ApEinfo_fwdcolor="#75c6a9"
     primer          4154..4176
                     /label="pGEX_3_primer"
                     /ApEinfo_revcolor="#ff9ccd"
                     /ApEinfo_fwdcolor="#ff9ccd"
     feature         complement(4170..4361)
                     /label="ROP"
                     /ApEinfo_revcolor="#c7b0e3"
                     /ApEinfo_fwdcolor="#c7b0e3"
     regulatory      complement(4933..6024)
                     /label="lacI"
                     /ApEinfo_revcolor="#c6c9d1"
                     /ApEinfo_fwdcolor="#c6c9d1"
ORIGIN
        1 atgcgactcc tgcattagga agcagcccag tagtaggttg aggccgttga gcaccgccgc
       61 cgcaaggaat ggtgcatgca aggagatggc gcccaacagt cccccggcca cggggcctgc
      121 caccataccc acgccgaaac aagcgctcat gagcccgaag tggcgagccc gatcttcccc
      181 atcggtgatg tcggcgatat aggcgccagc aaccgcacct gtggcgccgg tgatgccggc
      241 cacgatgcgt ccggcgtaga ggatcgagat cgatCATTAC TCGCATCCAT TCTCAGGCTG
      301 TCTCGTCTCG TCTCTTCTAA TACGACTCAC TATAGGGAGA TTCGTCTCCC ACACATTCAA
      361 TACATCATTA TCTTACTTTC CGTGTTATCT CGTTGGAGAT ATTCATGGAT ACGGGTCGGC
      421 ATGGCATGTG CACCTCCTCG CGGTCCGACC TGGGCTACTT CGGTAGGCTA AGGCACAATC
      481 AGGATTAGTA AGGTAATGAT GTttatcAAC AGATAGGCCG CttcgGCGGC CtatctgttT
      541 TTTTTAGACT GTCGCCGGAT GTGTATCCGA CCTGACGATG GCCCAAAAGG GCCGAAACAG
      601 TCCTCGCACT GAAGGTCCTC AATCGCACTG GAAACATCAA GGTCGTTCTA ATACGACTCA
      661 CTATAGGGAG ATTCGTCTCC CAACCATACT ACAATCCTCA TATTCAATTC GTCGACTCTC
      721 GAGTGAGATT GTTGACGTAC GGGGGCCACA GCAGAAGCGT TCACGTCGCA GCCCCTGTCA
      781 GATTCTGGTG AATCTGCGAA TTCTGCTTTA CTGATGTATT GAATGTGAGG ATTatatcAA
      841 ACAGATAGGC CCTCttcgGA GGGCCtatct gttTTTTTTT AGTCATAAGT CTGGGCTAAG
      901 CCCACTGATG AGTCGCTGAA ATGCGACGAA ACTTATGACC CTCGCTGGGA GTTCGTAGAC
      961 GGAAACAAAC GCAGAATCCA AGCTTCTAAT ACGACTCACT ATAGGGAGAT TCGTCTCCCA
     1021 AAATACTTAA TACAAAATAA TCACTTCACA ACATCAACTA TACTACTCGT CGACTTATCT
     1081 CGAGTGAGAT ATTGTTGACG TACGGCCGGC ATGGTCCCAG CCTCCTCGCT GGCGCCGGCT
     1141 GGGCAACATT CCGAGGGGAC CGTCCCCTCG GTAATGGCGA ATGGGACAAT CAGGATTGTA
     1201 GTATGGTTGA TGTatatcAG ATAACAGATA CttcgGtatc tgttatctgt tTTTTTTAGC
     1261 TGTCACCGGA TGTGCTTTCC GGTCTGATGA GTCCGTGAGG ACGAAACAGC CTCCCAGGAT
     1321 ACATAGATTA CCACAACTCC GAGCCCTTCC ACCgaagtct aacgctgctc tgggctaact
     1381 gtcTTCTAAT ACGACTCACT ATAGGGAGAT TCGTCTCCCA ATCAATAACA CACATACTAT
     1441 AACCCCTTGG GGCCTCTAAA CGGGTCTTGA GGGGTTTTTT Gctgaaacct caggcatttg
     1501 agaagcacac gctgaaagga ggaactatat ccggattggc gaatgggnnn nnnnnnnnnn
     1561 nnnnnnnnnn nnnnnnnnnn nnnnnnnnnn nnnnnnnnnn nnnnnnnnnn nnnnnnnnnn
     1621 nnnnnnnnnn nnnnnnnnnn nnnnnnnnnn nnnnnnnnnn nnnnnnnnnn ncnnnnnnnn
     1681 nnnnnnnnnn nnnnnnnnnn nnnnnnnnnn nnnnnnnnnn nnnnnnnnnn nnnnnnnnnn
     1741 nnnnnnnnnn nnnnnnnnnn nnnannnnnn nnnnnnnnnn nnnnnnnnnn nnnnnnnnnn
     1801 nnnnnnnnnn nnncctttga cgttggagtc cacgttcttt aatagtggac tcttgttcca
     1861 aactggaaca acactcaacc ctatctcggt ctattctttt gatttataag ggattttgcc
     1921 gatttcggcc tattggttaa aaaatgagct gatttaacaa aaatttaacg cgaattttaa
     1981 caaaatatta acgtttacaa tttctggcgg cacgatggca tgagattatc aaaaaggatc
     2041 ttcacctaga tccttttaaa ttaaaaatga agttttaaat caatctaaag tatatatgag
     2101 taaacttggt ctgacagtta ccaatgctta atcagtgagg cacctatctc agcgatctgt
     2161 ctatttcgtt catccatagt tgcctgactc cccgtcgtgt agataactac gatacgggag
     2221 ggcttaccat ctggccccag tgctgcaatg ataccgcgag acccacgctc accggctcca
     2281 gatttatcag caataaacca gccagccgga agggccgagc gcagaagtgg tcctgcaact
     2341 ttatccgcct ccatccagtc tattaattgt tgccgggaag ctagagtaag tagttcgcca
     2401 gttaatagtt tgcgcaacgt tgttgccatt gctacaggca tcgtggtgtc acgctcgtcg
     2461 tttggtatgg cttcattcag ctccggttcc caacgatcaa ggcgagttac atgatccccc
     2521 atgttgtgca aaaaagcggt tagctccttc ggtcctccga tcgttgtcag aagtaagttg
     2581 gccgcagtgt tatcactcat ggttatggca gcactgcata attctcttac tgtcatgcca
     2641 tccgtaagat gcttttctgt gactggtgag tactcaacca agtcattctg agaatagtgt
     2701 atgcggcgac cgagttgctc ttgcccggcg tcaatacggg ataataccgc gccacatagc
     2761 agaactttaa aagtgctcat cattggaaaa cgttcttcgg ggcgaaaact ctcaaggatc
     2821 ttaccgctgt tgagatccag ttcgatgtaa cccactcgtg cacccaactg atcttcagca
     2881 tcttttactt tcaccagcgt ttctgggtga gcaaaaacag gaaggcaaaa tgccgcaaaa
     2941 aagggaataa gggcgacacg gaaatgttga atactcatac tcttcctttt tcaatcatga
     3001 ttgaagcatt tatcagggtt attgtctcat gagcggatac atatttgaat gtatttagaa
     3061 aaataaacaa ataggtcatg accaaaatcc cttaacgtga gttttcgttc cactgagcgt
     3121 cagaccccgt agaaaagatc aaaggatctt cttgagatcc tttttttctg cgcgtaatct
     3181 gctgcttgca aacaaaaaaa ccaccgctac cagcggtggt ttgtttgccg gatcaagagc
     3241 taccaactct ttttccgaag gtaactggct tcagcagagc gcagatacca aatactgtcc
     3301 ttctagtgta gccgtagtta ggccaccact tcaagaactc tgtagcaccg cctacatacc
     3361 tcgctctgct aatcctgtta ccagtggctg ctgccagtgg cgataagtcg tgtcttaccg
     3421 ggttggactc aagacgatag ttaccggata aggcgcagcg gtcgggctga acggggggtt
     3481 cgtgcacaca gcccagcttg gagcgaacga cctacaccga actgagatac ctacagcgtg
     3541 agctatgaga aagcgccacg cttcccgaag ggagaaaggc ggacaggtat ccggtaagcg
     3601 gcagggtcgg aacaggagag cgcacgaggg agcttccagg gggaaacgcc tggtatcttt
     3661 atagtcctgt cgggtttcgc cacctctgac ttgagcgtcg atttttgtga tgctcgtcag
     3721 gggggcggag cctatggaaa aacgccagca acgcggcctt tttacggttc ctggcctttt
     3781 gctggccttt tgctcacatg ttctttcctg cgttatcccc tgattctgtg gataaccgta
     3841 ttaccgcctt tgagtgagct gataccgctc gccgcagccg aacgaccgag cgcagcgagt
     3901 cagtgagcga ggaagcggaa gagcgcctga tgcggtattt tctccttacg catctgtgcg
     3961 gtatttcaca ccgcatatat ggtgcactct cagtacaatc tgctctgatg ccgcatagtt
     4021 aagccagtat acactccgct atcgctacgt gactgggtca tggctgcgcc ccgacacccg
     4081 ccaacacccg ctgacgcgcc ctgacgggct tgtctgctcc cggcatccgc ttacagacaa
     4141 gctgtgaccg tctccgggag ctgcatgtgt cagaggtttt caccgtcatc accgaaacgc
     4201 gcgaggcagc tgcggtaaag ctcatcagcg tggtcgtgaa gcgattcaca gatgtctgcc
     4261 tgttcatccg cgtccagctc gttgagtttc tccagaagcg ttaatgtctg gcttctgata
     4321 aagcgggcca tgttaagggc ggttttttcc tgtttggtca ctgatgcctc cgtgtaaggg
     4381 ggatttctgt tcatgggggt aatgataccg atgaaacgag agaggatgct cacgatacgg
     4441 gttactgatg atgaacatgc ccggttactg gaacgttgtg agggtaaaca actggcggta
     4501 tggatgcggc gggaccagag aaaaatcact cagggtcaat gccagcgctt cgttaataca
     4561 gatgtaggtg ttccacaggg tagccagcag catcctgcga tgcagatccg gaacataatg
     4621 gtgcagggcg ctgacttccg cgtttccaga ctttacgaaa cacggaaacc gaagaccatt
     4681 catgttgttg ctcaggtcgc agacgttttg cagcagcagt cgcttcacgt tcgctcgcgt
     4741 atcggtgatt cattctgcta accagtaagg caaccccgcc agcctagccg ggtcctcaac
     4801 gacaggagca cgatcatgct agtcatgccc cgcgcccacc ggaaggagct gactgggttg
     4861 aaggctctca agggcatcgg tcgagatccc ggtgcctaat gagtgagcta acttacatta
     4921 attgcgttgc gctcactgcc cgctttccag tcgggaaacc tgtcgtgcca gctgcattaa
     4981 tgaatcggcc aacgcgcggg gagaggcggt ttgcgtattg ggcgccaggg tggtttttct
     5041 tttcaccagt gagacgggca acagctgatt gcccttcacc gcctggccct gagagagttg
     5101 cagcaagcgg tccacgctgg tttgccccag caggcgaaaa tcctgtttga tggtggttaa
     5161 cggcgggata taacatgagc tgtcttcggt atcgtcgtat cccactaccg agatgtccgc
     5221 accaacgcgc agcccggact cggtaatggc gcgcattgcg cccagcgcca tctgatcgtt
     5281 ggcaaccagc atcgcagtgg gaacgatgcc ctcattcagc atttgcatgg tttgttgaaa
     5341 accggacatg gcactccagt cgccttcccg ttccgctatc ggctgaattt gattgcgagt
     5401 gagatattta tgccagccag ccagacgcag acgcgccgag acagaactta atgggcccgc
     5461 taacagcgcg atttgctggt gacccaatgc gaccagatgc tccacgccca gtcgcgtacc
     5521 gtcttcatgg gagaaaataa tactgttgat gggtgtctgg tcagagacat caagaaataa
     5581 cgccggaaca ttagtgcagg cagcttccac agcaatggca tcctggtcat ccagcggata
     5641 gttaatgatc agcccactga cgcgttgcgc gagaagattg tgcaccgccg ctttacaggc
     5701 ttcgacgccg cttcgttcta ccatcgacac caccacgctg gcacccagtt gatcggcgcg
     5761 agatttaatc gccgcgacaa tttgcgacgg cgcgtgcagg gccagactgg aggtggcaac
     5821 gccaatcagc aacgactgtt tgcccgccag ttgttgtgcc acgcggttgg gaatgtaatt
     5881 cagctccgcc atcgccgctt ccactttttc ccgcgttttc gcagaaacgt ggctggcctg
     5941 gttcaccacg cgggaaacgg tctgataaga gacaccggca tactctgcga catcgtataa
     6001 cgttactggt ttcacattca ccaccctgaa ttgactctct tccgggcgct atcatgccat
     6061 accgcgaaag gttttgcgcc attcgatggt gtccgggatc tcgacgctct ccctt
//
