# Supplementary material for: Genetically encoded RNA strand exchange circuits for programmable protein expression and computation in cells
Source: bioRxiv preprint, doi:10.1101/2025.09.24.678369, version 1 (2025-09-24)
Supplement: Plasmid GenBank files [file 678369_file04.zip › Supplementary File 2/pET - G_28 G_25 G_20 IN_26.gb]

LOCUS       pET_-_G_28_+_G_25_+_G_2 5990 bp ds-DNA     circular     22-SEP-2025
DEFINITION  .
KEYWORDS    "accession:addgene_vdb_2659"
COMMENT     Imported from database: AddGene Entry: pETDuet-1 URL:
            https://www.addgene.org/browse/sequence/2659/giraffe-analyze_vdb/
            GENERAL Analyze: Sequence Bacterial Resistance: Ampicillin Catalog
            Number: 71146 Cloning Method: Unknown Constitutive: Unspecified
            Notes: pETDuet-1 is designed for the coexpression of two target
            genes. pETDuet-1 carries the pBR322-derived ColE1 replicon, lacI
            gene and ampicillin resistance gene. Plasmid Type: Bacterial
            Expression, coexpression Promotor: T7 Size: 5420 Source/Vendor: EMD
            Biosciences Stable: Unspecified Viral/Non-Viral: Nonviral
FEATURES             Location/Qualifiers
     gene            complement(1..252)
                     /label="tet (887 - 636)"
                     /ApEinfo_revcolor="#d59687"
                     /ApEinfo_fwdcolor="#d59687"
     primer          184..203
                     /label="pBRrevBam_primer"
                     /ApEinfo_revcolor="#84b0dc"
                     /ApEinfo_fwdcolor="#84b0dc"
     primer          205..222
                     /label="pET_seq_fwd"
                     /note="sequence: gccagcaaccgcacctgt"
                     /ApEinfo_revcolor="#b1ff67"
                     /ApEinfo_fwdcolor="#b1ff67"
     primer          complement(254..304)
                     /label="pET_BB_rev_ga4"
                     /note="sequence: GACAGTTAGCCCAGAGCAGCGTTAGACTTCatcgatctcgatcctctacgc"
                     /ApEinfo_revcolor="#b4abac"
                     /ApEinfo_fwdcolor="#b4abac"
     misc_feature    275..314
                     /label="U1"
                     /ApEinfo_revcolor="#ff9ccd"
                     /ApEinfo_fwdcolor="#ff9ccd"
                     /note="GA homology domain"
     misc_feature    574..613
                     /label="U3"
                     /ApEinfo_revcolor="#d59687"
                     /ApEinfo_fwdcolor="#d59687"
     misc_feature    883..922
                     /label="U2"
                     /ApEinfo_revcolor="#84b0dc"
                     /ApEinfo_fwdcolor="#84b0dc"
     misc_feature    926..942
                     /label="T7 promoter"
                     /ApEinfo_revcolor="#9eafd2"
                     /ApEinfo_fwdcolor="#9eafd2"
     misc_feature    1119..1162
                     /label="Thyb6"
                     /ApEinfo_revcolor="#c7b0e3"
                     /ApEinfo_fwdcolor="#c7b0e3"
     misc_feature    1163..1218
                     /label="riboJn"
                     /ApEinfo_revcolor="#b4abac"
                     /ApEinfo_fwdcolor="#b4abac"
     misc_feature    1219..1258
                     /label="Ux"
                     /ApEinfo_revcolor="#ffef86"
                     /ApEinfo_fwdcolor="#ffef86"
                     /note="GA homology domain"
     misc_feature    1292..1308
                     /label="T7 promoter"
                     /ApEinfo_revcolor="#75c6a9"
                     /ApEinfo_fwdcolor="#75c6a9"
     misc_feature    1342..1386
                     /label="T7 terminator"
                     /ApEinfo_revcolor="#85dae9"
                     /ApEinfo_fwdcolor="#85dae9"
     primer          1387..1414
                     /label="pET_BB_ds_fwd"
                     /note="sequence: ctgaaaggaggaactatatccggattgg"
                     /ApEinfo_revcolor="#b1ff67"
                     /ApEinfo_fwdcolor="#b1ff67"
     primer          complement(1416..1435)
                     /label="pET_seq_rev"
                     /note="sequence: ctacagggcgcgtcccattc"
                     /ApEinfo_revcolor="#ff9ccd"
                     /ApEinfo_fwdcolor="#ff9ccd"
     gene            complement(1993..2853)
                     /label="Ampicillin"
                     /ApEinfo_revcolor="#f58a5e"
                     /ApEinfo_fwdcolor="#f58a5e"
     primer          complement(1996..2024)
                     /label="pET_ampR_rev"
                     /note="sequence: agataggtgcctcactgattaagcattgg"
                     /ApEinfo_revcolor="#d6b295"
                     /ApEinfo_fwdcolor="#d6b295"
     promoter        complement(2896..2924)
                     /label="AmpR_promoter"
                     /ApEinfo_revcolor="#84b0dc"
                     /ApEinfo_fwdcolor="#84b0dc"
     origin          3011..3630
                     /label="pBR322_origin"
                     /ApEinfo_revcolor="#75c6a9"
                     /ApEinfo_fwdcolor="#75c6a9"
     primer          4029..4051
                     /label="pGEX_3_primer"
                     /ApEinfo_revcolor="#ff9ccd"
                     /ApEinfo_fwdcolor="#ff9ccd"
     feature         complement(4045..4236)
                     /label="ROP"
                     /ApEinfo_revcolor="#c7b0e3"
                     /ApEinfo_fwdcolor="#c7b0e3"
     regulatory      complement(4808..5899)
                     /label="lacI"
                     /ApEinfo_revcolor="#c6c9d1"
                     /ApEinfo_fwdcolor="#c6c9d1"
ORIGIN
        1 atgcgactcc tgcattagga agcagcccag tagtaggttg aggccgttga gcaccgccgc
       61 cgcaaggaat ggtgcatgca aggagatggc gcccaacagt cccccggcca cggggcctgc
      121 caccataccc acgccgaaac aagcgctcat gagcccgaag tggcgagccc gatcttcccc
      181 atcggtgatg tcggcgatat aggcgccagc aaccgcacct gtggcgccgg tgatgccggc
      241 cacgatgcgt ccggcgtaga ggatcgagat cgatCATTAC TCGCATCCAT TCTCAGGCTG
      301 TCTCGTCTCG TCTCTTCTAA TACGACTCAC TATAGGGAGA TTCGTCTCCC AATCAGGATT
      361 AGTAAGGTAA TGATGTTACG GGTCGGCATG GCATGTGCAC CTCCTCGCGG TCCGACCTGG
      421 GCTACTTCGG TAGGCTAAGG CACACACATT CAATACATCA TTATCTTACT ttaacAACAG
      481 ATAGGCCGCt tcgGCGGCCt atctgttTTT TTTAGACTGT CGCCGGATGT GTATCCGACC
      541 TGACGATGGC CCAAAAGGGC CGAAACAGTC CTCGCACTGA AGGTCCTCAA TCGCACTGGA
      601 AACATCAAGG TCGTTCTAAT ACGACTCACT ATAGGGAGAT TCGTCTCCCT TACTGATGTA
      661 TTGAATGTGA GGATTATCGG GGGCCACAGC AGAAGCGTTC ACGTCGCAGC CCCTGTCAGA
      721 TTCTGGTGAA TCTGCGAATT CTGCTAACCA CTAAACAATC CTCATATTCA ATttaacAAA
      781 CAGATAGGCC CTCttcgGAG GGCCtatctg ttTTTTTTTA GTCATAAGTC TGGGCTAAGC
      841 CCACTGATGA GTCGCTGAAA TGCGACGAAA CTTATGACCC TCGCTGGGAG TTCGTAGACG
      901 GAAACAAACG CAGAATCCAA GCTTCTAATA CGACTCACTA TAGGGAGATT CGTCTCCCAA
      961 TCAGGATTGT TTAGTGGTTG ATGTATCGGC CGGCATGGTC CCAGCCTCCT CGCTGGCGCC
     1021 GGCTGGGCAA CATTCCGAGG GGACCGTCCC CTCGGTAATG GCGAATGGGA CAAAATACTT
     1081 AATACAAAAT AATCACTTCA CAACATCAAC TACTAAACtt atcAGATAAC AGATACttcg
     1141 Gtatctgtta tctgttTTTT TTAGCTGTCA CCGGATGTGC TTTCCGGTCT GATGAGTCCG
     1201 TGAGGACGAA ACAGCCTCCC AGGATACATA GATTACCACA ACTCCGAGCC CTTCCACCga
     1261 agtctaacgc tgctctgggc taactgtcTT CTAATACGAC TCACTATAGG GAGATTCGTC
     1321 TCCCTTTACC TTACTAATCC TCTATAACCC CTTGGGGCCT CTAAACGGGT CTTGAGGGGT
     1381 TTTTTGctga aaggaggaac tatatccgga ttggcgaatg ggnnnnnnnn nnnnnnnnnn
     1441 nnnnnnnnnn nnnnnnnnnn nnnnnnnnnn nnnnnnnnnn nnnnnnnnnn nnnnnnnnnn
     1501 nnnnnnnnnn nnnnnnnnnn nnnnnnnnnn nnnnnnnnnn nnnnnncnnn nnnnnnnnnn
     1561 nnnnnnnnnn nnnnnnnnnn nnnnnnnnnn nnnnnnnnnn nnnnnnnnnn nnnnnnnnnn
     1621 nnnnnnnnnn nnnnnnnnan nnnnnnnnnn nnnnnnnnnn nnnnnnnnnn nnnnnnnnnn
     1681 nnnnnnnncc tttgacgttg gagtccacgt tctttaatag tggactcttg ttccaaactg
     1741 gaacaacact caaccctatc tcggtctatt cttttgattt ataagggatt ttgccgattt
     1801 cggcctattg gttaaaaaat gagctgattt aacaaaaatt taacgcgaat tttaacaaaa
     1861 tattaacgtt tacaatttct ggcggcacga tggcatgaga ttatcaaaaa ggatcttcac
     1921 ctagatcctt ttaaattaaa aatgaagttt taaatcaatc taaagtatat atgagtaaac
     1981 ttggtctgac agttaccaat gcttaatcag tgaggcacct atctcagcga tctgtctatt
     2041 tcgttcatcc atagttgcct gactccccgt cgtgtagata actacgatac gggagggctt
     2101 accatctggc cccagtgctg caatgatacc gcgagaccca cgctcaccgg ctccagattt
     2161 atcagcaata aaccagccag ccggaagggc cgagcgcaga agtggtcctg caactttatc
     2221 cgcctccatc cagtctatta attgttgccg ggaagctaga gtaagtagtt cgccagttaa
     2281 tagtttgcgc aacgttgttg ccattgctac aggcatcgtg gtgtcacgct cgtcgtttgg
     2341 tatggcttca ttcagctccg gttcccaacg atcaaggcga gttacatgat cccccatgtt
     2401 gtgcaaaaaa gcggttagct ccttcggtcc tccgatcgtt gtcagaagta agttggccgc
     2461 agtgttatca ctcatggtta tggcagcact gcataattct cttactgtca tgccatccgt
     2521 aagatgcttt tctgtgactg gtgagtactc aaccaagtca ttctgagaat agtgtatgcg
     2581 gcgaccgagt tgctcttgcc cggcgtcaat acgggataat accgcgccac atagcagaac
     2641 tttaaaagtg ctcatcattg gaaaacgttc ttcggggcga aaactctcaa ggatcttacc
     2701 gctgttgaga tccagttcga tgtaacccac tcgtgcaccc aactgatctt cagcatcttt
     2761 tactttcacc agcgtttctg ggtgagcaaa aacaggaagg caaaatgccg caaaaaaggg
     2821 aataagggcg acacggaaat gttgaatact catactcttc ctttttcaat catgattgaa
     2881 gcatttatca gggttattgt ctcatgagcg gatacatatt tgaatgtatt tagaaaaata
     2941 aacaaatagg tcatgaccaa aatcccttaa cgtgagtttt cgttccactg agcgtcagac
     3001 cccgtagaaa agatcaaagg atcttcttga gatccttttt ttctgcgcgt aatctgctgc
     3061 ttgcaaacaa aaaaaccacc gctaccagcg gtggtttgtt tgccggatca agagctacca
     3121 actctttttc cgaaggtaac tggcttcagc agagcgcaga taccaaatac tgtccttcta
     3181 gtgtagccgt agttaggcca ccacttcaag aactctgtag caccgcctac atacctcgct
     3241 ctgctaatcc tgttaccagt ggctgctgcc agtggcgata agtcgtgtct taccgggttg
     3301 gactcaagac gatagttacc ggataaggcg cagcggtcgg gctgaacggg gggttcgtgc
     3361 acacagccca gcttggagcg aacgacctac accgaactga gatacctaca gcgtgagcta
     3421 tgagaaagcg ccacgcttcc cgaagggaga aaggcggaca ggtatccggt aagcggcagg
     3481 gtcggaacag gagagcgcac gagggagctt ccagggggaa acgcctggta tctttatagt
     3541 cctgtcgggt ttcgccacct ctgacttgag cgtcgatttt tgtgatgctc gtcagggggg
     3601 cggagcctat ggaaaaacgc cagcaacgcg gcctttttac ggttcctggc cttttgctgg
     3661 ccttttgctc acatgttctt tcctgcgtta tcccctgatt ctgtggataa ccgtattacc
     3721 gcctttgagt gagctgatac cgctcgccgc agccgaacga ccgagcgcag cgagtcagtg
     3781 agcgaggaag cggaagagcg cctgatgcgg tattttctcc ttacgcatct gtgcggtatt
     3841 tcacaccgca tatatggtgc actctcagta caatctgctc tgatgccgca tagttaagcc
     3901 agtatacact ccgctatcgc tacgtgactg ggtcatggct gcgccccgac acccgccaac
     3961 acccgctgac gcgccctgac gggcttgtct gctcccggca tccgcttaca gacaagctgt
     4021 gaccgtctcc gggagctgca tgtgtcagag gttttcaccg tcatcaccga aacgcgcgag
     4081 gcagctgcgg taaagctcat cagcgtggtc gtgaagcgat tcacagatgt ctgcctgttc
     4141 atccgcgtcc agctcgttga gtttctccag aagcgttaat gtctggcttc tgataaagcg
     4201 ggccatgtta agggcggttt tttcctgttt ggtcactgat gcctccgtgt aagggggatt
     4261 tctgttcatg ggggtaatga taccgatgaa acgagagagg atgctcacga tacgggttac
     4321 tgatgatgaa catgcccggt tactggaacg ttgtgagggt aaacaactgg cggtatggat
     4381 gcggcgggac cagagaaaaa tcactcaggg tcaatgccag cgcttcgtta atacagatgt
     4441 aggtgttcca cagggtagcc agcagcatcc tgcgatgcag atccggaaca taatggtgca
     4501 gggcgctgac ttccgcgttt ccagacttta cgaaacacgg aaaccgaaga ccattcatgt
     4561 tgttgctcag gtcgcagacg ttttgcagca gcagtcgctt cacgttcgct cgcgtatcgg
     4621 tgattcattc tgctaaccag taaggcaacc ccgccagcct agccgggtcc tcaacgacag
     4681 gagcacgatc atgctagtca tgccccgcgc ccaccggaag gagctgactg ggttgaaggc
     4741 tctcaagggc atcggtcgag atcccggtgc ctaatgagtg agctaactta cattaattgc
     4801 gttgcgctca ctgcccgctt tccagtcggg aaacctgtcg tgccagctgc attaatgaat
     4861 cggccaacgc gcggggagag gcggtttgcg tattgggcgc cagggtggtt tttcttttca
     4921 ccagtgagac gggcaacagc tgattgccct tcaccgcctg gccctgagag agttgcagca
     4981 agcggtccac gctggtttgc cccagcaggc gaaaatcctg tttgatggtg gttaacggcg
     5041 ggatataaca tgagctgtct tcggtatcgt cgtatcccac taccgagatg tccgcaccaa
     5101 cgcgcagccc ggactcggta atggcgcgca ttgcgcccag cgccatctga tcgttggcaa
     5161 ccagcatcgc agtgggaacg atgccctcat tcagcatttg catggtttgt tgaaaaccgg
     5221 acatggcact ccagtcgcct tcccgttccg ctatcggctg aatttgattg cgagtgagat
     5281 atttatgcca gccagccaga cgcagacgcg ccgagacaga acttaatggg cccgctaaca
     5341 gcgcgatttg ctggtgaccc aatgcgacca gatgctccac gcccagtcgc gtaccgtctt
     5401 catgggagaa aataatactg ttgatgggtg tctggtcaga gacatcaaga aataacgccg
     5461 gaacattagt gcaggcagct tccacagcaa tggcatcctg gtcatccagc ggatagttaa
     5521 tgatcagccc actgacgcgt tgcgcgagaa gattgtgcac cgccgcttta caggcttcga
     5581 cgccgcttcg ttctaccatc gacaccacca cgctggcacc cagttgatcg gcgcgagatt
     5641 taatcgccgc gacaatttgc gacggcgcgt gcagggccag actggaggtg gcaacgccaa
     5701 tcagcaacga ctgtttgccc gccagttgtt gtgccacgcg gttgggaatg taattcagct
     5761 ccgccatcgc cgcttccact ttttcccgcg ttttcgcaga aacgtggctg gcctggttca
     5821 ccacgcggga aacggtctga taagagacac cggcatactc tgcgacatcg tataacgtta
     5881 ctggtttcac attcaccacc ctgaattgac tctcttccgg gcgctatcat gccataccgc
     5941 gaaaggtttt gcgccattcg atggtgtccg ggatctcgac gctctccctt
//
