# Supplementary material for: Genetically encoded RNA strand exchange circuits for programmable protein expression and computation in cells
Source: bioRxiv preprint, doi:10.1101/2025.09.24.678369, version 1 (2025-09-24)
Supplement: Plasmid GenBank files [file 678369_file04.zip › Supplementary File 2/pET - G_28 G_25 G_20 Io.gb]

LOCUS       pET_-_G_28_+_G_25_+_G_2 6020 bp ds-DNA     circular     22-SEP-2025
DEFINITION  .
KEYWORDS    "accession:addgene_vdb_2659"
COMMENT     Imported from database: AddGene Entry: pETDuet-1 URL:
            https://www.addgene.org/browse/sequence/2659/giraffe-analyze_vdb/
            GENERAL Analyze: Sequence Bacterial Resistance: Ampicillin Catalog
            Number: 71146 Cloning Method: Unknown Constitutive: Unspecified
            Notes: pETDuet-1 is designed for the coexpression of two target
            genes. pETDuet-1 carries the pBR322-derived ColE1 replicon, lacI
            gene and ampicillin resistance gene. Plasmid Type: Bacterial
            Expression, coexpression Promotor: T7 Size: 5420 Source/Vendor: EMD
            Biosciences Stable: Unspecified Viral/Non-Viral: Nonviral
FEATURES             Location/Qualifiers
     gene            complement(1..252)
                     /label="tet (887 - 636)"
                     /ApEinfo_revcolor="#d59687"
                     /ApEinfo_fwdcolor="#d59687"
     primer          184..203
                     /label="pBRrevBam_primer"
                     /ApEinfo_revcolor="#84b0dc"
                     /ApEinfo_fwdcolor="#84b0dc"
     primer          205..222
                     /label="pET_seq_fwd"
                     /note="sequence: gccagcaaccgcacctgt"
                     /ApEinfo_revcolor="#b1ff67"
                     /ApEinfo_fwdcolor="#b1ff67"
     primer          complement(254..304)
                     /label="pET_BB_rev_ga4"
                     /note="sequence: GACAGTTAGCCCAGAGCAGCGTTAGACTTCatcgatctcgatcctctacgc"
                     /ApEinfo_revcolor="#b4abac"
                     /ApEinfo_fwdcolor="#b4abac"
     misc_feature    275..314
                     /label="U1"
                     /ApEinfo_revcolor="#ff9ccd"
                     /ApEinfo_fwdcolor="#ff9ccd"
                     /note="GA homology domain"
     misc_feature    574..613
                     /label="U3"
                     /ApEinfo_revcolor="#d59687"
                     /ApEinfo_fwdcolor="#d59687"
     misc_feature    883..922
                     /label="U2"
                     /ApEinfo_revcolor="#84b0dc"
                     /ApEinfo_fwdcolor="#84b0dc"
     misc_feature    926..942
                     /label="T7 promoter"
                     /ApEinfo_revcolor="#9eafd2"
                     /ApEinfo_fwdcolor="#9eafd2"
     misc_feature    1119..1162
                     /label="Thyb6"
                     /ApEinfo_revcolor="#c7b0e3"
                     /ApEinfo_fwdcolor="#c7b0e3"
     misc_feature    1163..1218
                     /label="riboJn"
                     /ApEinfo_revcolor="#b4abac"
                     /ApEinfo_fwdcolor="#b4abac"
     misc_feature    1219..1258
                     /label="Ux"
                     /ApEinfo_revcolor="#ffef86"
                     /ApEinfo_fwdcolor="#ffef86"
                     /note="GA homology domain"
     misc_feature    1292..1308
                     /label="T7 promoter"
                     /ApEinfo_revcolor="#75c6a9"
                     /ApEinfo_fwdcolor="#75c6a9"
     misc_feature    1342..1386
                     /label="T7 terminator"
                     /ApEinfo_revcolor="#85dae9"
                     /ApEinfo_fwdcolor="#85dae9"
     primer          1417..1444
                     /label="pET_BB_ds_fwd"
                     /note="sequence: ctgaaaggaggaactatatccggattgg"
                     /ApEinfo_revcolor="#b1ff67"
                     /ApEinfo_fwdcolor="#b1ff67"
     primer          complement(1446..1465)
                     /label="pET_seq_rev"
                     /note="sequence: ctacagggcgcgtcccattc"
                     /ApEinfo_revcolor="#ff9ccd"
                     /ApEinfo_fwdcolor="#ff9ccd"
     gene            complement(2023..2883)
                     /label="Ampicillin"
                     /ApEinfo_revcolor="#f58a5e"
                     /ApEinfo_fwdcolor="#f58a5e"
     primer          complement(2026..2054)
                     /label="pET_ampR_rev"
                     /note="sequence: agataggtgcctcactgattaagcattgg"
                     /ApEinfo_revcolor="#d6b295"
                     /ApEinfo_fwdcolor="#d6b295"
     promoter        complement(2926..2954)
                     /label="AmpR_promoter"
                     /ApEinfo_revcolor="#84b0dc"
                     /ApEinfo_fwdcolor="#84b0dc"
     origin          3041..3660
                     /label="pBR322_origin"
                     /ApEinfo_revcolor="#75c6a9"
                     /ApEinfo_fwdcolor="#75c6a9"
     primer          4059..4081
                     /label="pGEX_3_primer"
                     /ApEinfo_revcolor="#ff9ccd"
                     /ApEinfo_fwdcolor="#ff9ccd"
     feature         complement(4075..4266)
                     /label="ROP"
                     /ApEinfo_revcolor="#c7b0e3"
                     /ApEinfo_fwdcolor="#c7b0e3"
     regulatory      complement(4838..5929)
                     /label="lacI"
                     /ApEinfo_revcolor="#c6c9d1"
                     /ApEinfo_fwdcolor="#c6c9d1"
ORIGIN
        1 atgcgactcc tgcattagga agcagcccag tagtaggttg aggccgttga gcaccgccgc
       61 cgcaaggaat ggtgcatgca aggagatggc gcccaacagt cccccggcca cggggcctgc
      121 caccataccc acgccgaaac aagcgctcat gagcccgaag tggcgagccc gatcttcccc
      181 atcggtgatg tcggcgatat aggcgccagc aaccgcacct gtggcgccgg tgatgccggc
      241 cacgatgcgt ccggcgtaga ggatcgagat cgatCATTAC TCGCATCCAT TCTCAGGCTG
      301 TCTCGTCTCG TCTCTTCTAA TACGACTCAC TATAGGGAGA TTCGTCTCCC AATCAGGATT
      361 AGTAAGGTAA TGATGTTACG GGTCGGCATG GCATGTGCAC CTCCTCGCGG TCCGACCTGG
      421 GCTACTTCGG TAGGCTAAGG CACACACATT CAATACATCA TTATCTTACT ttaacAACAG
      481 ATAGGCCGCt tcgGCGGCCt atctgttTTT TTTAGACTGT CGCCGGATGT GTATCCGACC
      541 TGACGATGGC CCAAAAGGGC CGAAACAGTC CTCGCACTGA AGGTCCTCAA TCGCACTGGA
      601 AACATCAAGG TCGTTCTAAT ACGACTCACT ATAGGGAGAT TCGTCTCCCT TACTGATGTA
      661 TTGAATGTGA GGATTATCGG GGGCCACAGC AGAAGCGTTC ACGTCGCAGC CCCTGTCAGA
      721 TTCTGGTGAA TCTGCGAATT CTGCTAACCA CTAAACAATC CTCATATTCA ATttaacAAA
      781 CAGATAGGCC CTCttcgGAG GGCCtatctg ttTTTTTTTA GTCATAAGTC TGGGCTAAGC
      841 CCACTGATGA GTCGCTGAAA TGCGACGAAA CTTATGACCC TCGCTGGGAG TTCGTAGACG
      901 GAAACAAACG CAGAATCCAA GCTTCTAATA CGACTCACTA TAGGGAGATT CGTCTCCCAA
      961 TCAGGATTGT TTAGTGGTTG ATGTATCGGC CGGCATGGTC CCAGCCTCCT CGCTGGCGCC
     1021 GGCTGGGCAA CATTCCGAGG GGACCGTCCC CTCGGTAATG GCGAATGGGA CAAAATACTT
     1081 AATACAAAAT AATCACTTCA CAACATCAAC TACTAAACtt atcAGATAAC AGATACttcg
     1141 Gtatctgtta tctgttTTTT TTAGCTGTCA CCGGATGTGC TTTCCGGTCT GATGAGTCCG
     1201 TGAGGACGAA ACAGCCTCCC AGGATACATA GATTACCACA ACTCCGAGCC CTTCCACCga
     1261 agtctaacgc tgctctgggc taactgtcTT CTAATACGAC TCACTATAGG GAGATTCGTC
     1321 TCCCAATCAA TAACACACAT ACTATAACCC CTTGGGGCCT CTAAACGGGT CTTGAGGGGT
     1381 TTTTTGCTGA AACCTCAGGC ATTTGAGAAG CACACGctga aaggaggaac tatatccgga
     1441 ttggcgaatg ggnnnnnnnn nnnnnnnnnn nnnnnnnnnn nnnnnnnnnn nnnnnnnnnn
     1501 nnnnnnnnnn nnnnnnnnnn nnnnnnnnnn nnnnnnnnnn nnnnnnnnnn nnnnnnnnnn
     1561 nnnnnnnnnn nnnnnncnnn nnnnnnnnnn nnnnnnnnnn nnnnnnnnnn nnnnnnnnnn
     1621 nnnnnnnnnn nnnnnnnnnn nnnnnnnnnn nnnnnnnnnn nnnnnnnnan nnnnnnnnnn
     1681 nnnnnnnnnn nnnnnnnnnn nnnnnnnnnn nnnnnnnncc tttgacgttg gagtccacgt
     1741 tctttaatag tggactcttg ttccaaactg gaacaacact caaccctatc tcggtctatt
     1801 cttttgattt ataagggatt ttgccgattt cggcctattg gttaaaaaat gagctgattt
     1861 aacaaaaatt taacgcgaat tttaacaaaa tattaacgtt tacaatttct ggcggcacga
     1921 tggcatgaga ttatcaaaaa ggatcttcac ctagatcctt ttaaattaaa aatgaagttt
     1981 taaatcaatc taaagtatat atgagtaaac ttggtctgac agttaccaat gcttaatcag
     2041 tgaggcacct atctcagcga tctgtctatt tcgttcatcc atagttgcct gactccccgt
     2101 cgtgtagata actacgatac gggagggctt accatctggc cccagtgctg caatgatacc
     2161 gcgagaccca cgctcaccgg ctccagattt atcagcaata aaccagccag ccggaagggc
     2221 cgagcgcaga agtggtcctg caactttatc cgcctccatc cagtctatta attgttgccg
     2281 ggaagctaga gtaagtagtt cgccagttaa tagtttgcgc aacgttgttg ccattgctac
     2341 aggcatcgtg gtgtcacgct cgtcgtttgg tatggcttca ttcagctccg gttcccaacg
     2401 atcaaggcga gttacatgat cccccatgtt gtgcaaaaaa gcggttagct ccttcggtcc
     2461 tccgatcgtt gtcagaagta agttggccgc agtgttatca ctcatggtta tggcagcact
     2521 gcataattct cttactgtca tgccatccgt aagatgcttt tctgtgactg gtgagtactc
     2581 aaccaagtca ttctgagaat agtgtatgcg gcgaccgagt tgctcttgcc cggcgtcaat
     2641 acgggataat accgcgccac atagcagaac tttaaaagtg ctcatcattg gaaaacgttc
     2701 ttcggggcga aaactctcaa ggatcttacc gctgttgaga tccagttcga tgtaacccac
     2761 tcgtgcaccc aactgatctt cagcatcttt tactttcacc agcgtttctg ggtgagcaaa
     2821 aacaggaagg caaaatgccg caaaaaaggg aataagggcg acacggaaat gttgaatact
     2881 catactcttc ctttttcaat catgattgaa gcatttatca gggttattgt ctcatgagcg
     2941 gatacatatt tgaatgtatt tagaaaaata aacaaatagg tcatgaccaa aatcccttaa
     3001 cgtgagtttt cgttccactg agcgtcagac cccgtagaaa agatcaaagg atcttcttga
     3061 gatccttttt ttctgcgcgt aatctgctgc ttgcaaacaa aaaaaccacc gctaccagcg
     3121 gtggtttgtt tgccggatca agagctacca actctttttc cgaaggtaac tggcttcagc
     3181 agagcgcaga taccaaatac tgtccttcta gtgtagccgt agttaggcca ccacttcaag
     3241 aactctgtag caccgcctac atacctcgct ctgctaatcc tgttaccagt ggctgctgcc
     3301 agtggcgata agtcgtgtct taccgggttg gactcaagac gatagttacc ggataaggcg
     3361 cagcggtcgg gctgaacggg gggttcgtgc acacagccca gcttggagcg aacgacctac
     3421 accgaactga gatacctaca gcgtgagcta tgagaaagcg ccacgcttcc cgaagggaga
     3481 aaggcggaca ggtatccggt aagcggcagg gtcggaacag gagagcgcac gagggagctt
     3541 ccagggggaa acgcctggta tctttatagt cctgtcgggt ttcgccacct ctgacttgag
     3601 cgtcgatttt tgtgatgctc gtcagggggg cggagcctat ggaaaaacgc cagcaacgcg
     3661 gcctttttac ggttcctggc cttttgctgg ccttttgctc acatgttctt tcctgcgtta
     3721 tcccctgatt ctgtggataa ccgtattacc gcctttgagt gagctgatac cgctcgccgc
     3781 agccgaacga ccgagcgcag cgagtcagtg agcgaggaag cggaagagcg cctgatgcgg
     3841 tattttctcc ttacgcatct gtgcggtatt tcacaccgca tatatggtgc actctcagta
     3901 caatctgctc tgatgccgca tagttaagcc agtatacact ccgctatcgc tacgtgactg
     3961 ggtcatggct gcgccccgac acccgccaac acccgctgac gcgccctgac gggcttgtct
     4021 gctcccggca tccgcttaca gacaagctgt gaccgtctcc gggagctgca tgtgtcagag
     4081 gttttcaccg tcatcaccga aacgcgcgag gcagctgcgg taaagctcat cagcgtggtc
     4141 gtgaagcgat tcacagatgt ctgcctgttc atccgcgtcc agctcgttga gtttctccag
     4201 aagcgttaat gtctggcttc tgataaagcg ggccatgtta agggcggttt tttcctgttt
     4261 ggtcactgat gcctccgtgt aagggggatt tctgttcatg ggggtaatga taccgatgaa
     4321 acgagagagg atgctcacga tacgggttac tgatgatgaa catgcccggt tactggaacg
     4381 ttgtgagggt aaacaactgg cggtatggat gcggcgggac cagagaaaaa tcactcaggg
     4441 tcaatgccag cgcttcgtta atacagatgt aggtgttcca cagggtagcc agcagcatcc
     4501 tgcgatgcag atccggaaca taatggtgca gggcgctgac ttccgcgttt ccagacttta
     4561 cgaaacacgg aaaccgaaga ccattcatgt tgttgctcag gtcgcagacg ttttgcagca
     4621 gcagtcgctt cacgttcgct cgcgtatcgg tgattcattc tgctaaccag taaggcaacc
     4681 ccgccagcct agccgggtcc tcaacgacag gagcacgatc atgctagtca tgccccgcgc
     4741 ccaccggaag gagctgactg ggttgaaggc tctcaagggc atcggtcgag atcccggtgc
     4801 ctaatgagtg agctaactta cattaattgc gttgcgctca ctgcccgctt tccagtcggg
     4861 aaacctgtcg tgccagctgc attaatgaat cggccaacgc gcggggagag gcggtttgcg
     4921 tattgggcgc cagggtggtt tttcttttca ccagtgagac gggcaacagc tgattgccct
     4981 tcaccgcctg gccctgagag agttgcagca agcggtccac gctggtttgc cccagcaggc
     5041 gaaaatcctg tttgatggtg gttaacggcg ggatataaca tgagctgtct tcggtatcgt
     5101 cgtatcccac taccgagatg tccgcaccaa cgcgcagccc ggactcggta atggcgcgca
     5161 ttgcgcccag cgccatctga tcgttggcaa ccagcatcgc agtgggaacg atgccctcat
     5221 tcagcatttg catggtttgt tgaaaaccgg acatggcact ccagtcgcct tcccgttccg
     5281 ctatcggctg aatttgattg cgagtgagat atttatgcca gccagccaga cgcagacgcg
     5341 ccgagacaga acttaatggg cccgctaaca gcgcgatttg ctggtgaccc aatgcgacca
     5401 gatgctccac gcccagtcgc gtaccgtctt catgggagaa aataatactg ttgatgggtg
     5461 tctggtcaga gacatcaaga aataacgccg gaacattagt gcaggcagct tccacagcaa
     5521 tggcatcctg gtcatccagc ggatagttaa tgatcagccc actgacgcgt tgcgcgagaa
     5581 gattgtgcac cgccgcttta caggcttcga cgccgcttcg ttctaccatc gacaccacca
     5641 cgctggcacc cagttgatcg gcgcgagatt taatcgccgc gacaatttgc gacggcgcgt
     5701 gcagggccag actggaggtg gcaacgccaa tcagcaacga ctgtttgccc gccagttgtt
     5761 gtgccacgcg gttgggaatg taattcagct ccgccatcgc cgcttccact ttttcccgcg
     5821 ttttcgcaga aacgtggctg gcctggttca ccacgcggga aacggtctga taagagacac
     5881 cggcatactc tgcgacatcg tataacgtta ctggtttcac attcaccacc ctgaattgac
     5941 tctcttccgg gcgctatcat gccataccgc gaaaggtttt gcgccattcg atggtgtccg
     6001 ggatctcgac gctctccctt
//
