# Supplementary material for: Genetically encoded RNA strand exchange circuits for programmable protein expression and computation in cells
Source: bioRxiv preprint, doi:10.1101/2025.09.24.678369, version 1 (2025-09-24)
Supplement: Plasmid GenBank files [file 678369_file04.zip › Supplementary File 2/pET - G_29 IN_13.gb]

LOCUS       pET_-_G_29_+_IN_13      5382 bp ds-DNA     circular     22-SEP-2025
DEFINITION  .
KEYWORDS    "accession:addgene_vdb_2659"
COMMENT     Imported from database: AddGene Entry: pETDuet-1 URL:
            https://www.addgene.org/browse/sequence/2659/giraffe-analyze_vdb/
            GENERAL Analyze: Sequence Bacterial Resistance: Ampicillin Catalog
            Number: 71146 Cloning Method: Unknown Constitutive: Unspecified
            Notes: pETDuet-1 is designed for the coexpression of two target
            genes. pETDuet-1 carries the pBR322-derived ColE1 replicon, lacI
            gene and ampicillin resistance gene. Plasmid Type: Bacterial
            Expression, coexpression Promotor: T7 Size: 5420 Source/Vendor: EMD
            Biosciences Stable: Unspecified Viral/Non-Viral: Nonviral
FEATURES             Location/Qualifiers
     gene            complement(1..252)
                     /label="tet (887 - 636)"
                     /ApEinfo_revcolor="#d59687"
                     /ApEinfo_fwdcolor="#d59687"
     primer          184..203
                     /label="pBRrevBam_primer"
                     /ApEinfo_revcolor="#84b0dc"
                     /ApEinfo_fwdcolor="#84b0dc"
     primer          205..222
                     /label="pET_seq_fwd"
                     /note="sequence: gccagcaaccgcacctgt"
                     /ApEinfo_revcolor="#b1ff67"
                     /ApEinfo_fwdcolor="#b1ff67"
     primer          complement(254..304)
                     /label="pET_BB_rev_ga4"
                     /note="sequence: GACAGTTAGCCCAGAGCAGCGTTAGACTTCatcgatctcgatcctctacgc"
                     /ApEinfo_revcolor="#b4abac"
                     /ApEinfo_fwdcolor="#b4abac"
     misc_feature    275..314
                     /label="U1"
                     /ApEinfo_revcolor="#ff9ccd"
                     /ApEinfo_fwdcolor="#ff9ccd"
                     /note="GA homology domain"
     misc_feature    318..334
                     /label="T7 promoter"
                     /ApEinfo_revcolor="#9eafd2"
                     /ApEinfo_fwdcolor="#9eafd2"
     misc_feature    511..554
                     /label="Thyb6"
                     /ApEinfo_revcolor="#c7b0e3"
                     /ApEinfo_fwdcolor="#c7b0e3"
     misc_feature    555..610
                     /label="riboJn"
                     /ApEinfo_revcolor="#b4abac"
                     /ApEinfo_fwdcolor="#b4abac"
     misc_feature    611..650
                     /label="Ux"
                     /ApEinfo_revcolor="#ffef86"
                     /ApEinfo_fwdcolor="#ffef86"
                     /note="GA homology domain"
     misc_feature    684..700
                     /label="T7 promoter"
                     /ApEinfo_revcolor="#d6b295"
                     /ApEinfo_fwdcolor="#d6b295"
     misc_feature    734..778
                     /label="T7 terminator"
                     /ApEinfo_revcolor="#85dae9"
                     /ApEinfo_fwdcolor="#85dae9"
     primer          779..806
                     /label="pET_BB_ds_fwd"
                     /note="sequence: ctgaaaggaggaactatatccggattgg"
                     /ApEinfo_revcolor="#b1ff67"
                     /ApEinfo_fwdcolor="#b1ff67"
     primer          complement(808..827)
                     /label="pET_seq_rev"
                     /note="sequence: ctacagggcgcgtcccattc"
                     /ApEinfo_revcolor="#ff9ccd"
                     /ApEinfo_fwdcolor="#ff9ccd"
     gene            complement(1385..2245)
                     /label="Ampicillin"
                     /ApEinfo_revcolor="#f58a5e"
                     /ApEinfo_fwdcolor="#f58a5e"
     primer          complement(1388..1416)
                     /label="pET_ampR_rev"
                     /note="sequence: agataggtgcctcactgattaagcattgg"
                     /ApEinfo_revcolor="#d6b295"
                     /ApEinfo_fwdcolor="#d6b295"
     promoter        complement(2288..2316)
                     /label="AmpR_promoter"
                     /ApEinfo_revcolor="#84b0dc"
                     /ApEinfo_fwdcolor="#84b0dc"
     origin          2403..3022
                     /label="pBR322_origin"
                     /ApEinfo_revcolor="#75c6a9"
                     /ApEinfo_fwdcolor="#75c6a9"
     primer          3421..3443
                     /label="pGEX_3_primer"
                     /ApEinfo_revcolor="#ff9ccd"
                     /ApEinfo_fwdcolor="#ff9ccd"
     feature         complement(3437..3628)
                     /label="ROP"
                     /ApEinfo_revcolor="#c7b0e3"
                     /ApEinfo_fwdcolor="#c7b0e3"
     regulatory      complement(4200..5291)
                     /label="lacI"
                     /ApEinfo_revcolor="#c6c9d1"
                     /ApEinfo_fwdcolor="#c6c9d1"
ORIGIN
        1 atgcgactcc tgcattagga agcagcccag tagtaggttg aggccgttga gcaccgccgc
       61 cgcaaggaat ggtgcatgca aggagatggc gcccaacagt cccccggcca cggggcctgc
      121 caccataccc acgccgaaac aagcgctcat gagcccgaag tggcgagccc gatcttcccc
      181 atcggtgatg tcggcgatat aggcgccagc aaccgcacct gtggcgccgg tgatgccggc
      241 cacgatgcgt ccggcgtaga ggatcgagat cgatCATTAC TCGCATCCAT TCTCAGGCTG
      301 TCTCGTCTCG TCTCTTCTAA TACGACTCAC TATAGGGAGA TTCGTCTCCC AATCAGGATT
      361 GTAGTATGGT TGATGTATCG GCCGGCATGG TCCCAGCCTC CTCGCTGGCG CCGGCTGGGC
      421 AACATTCCGA GGGGACCGTC CCCTCGGTAA TGGCGAATGG GACAAAATAC TTAATACAAA
      481 ATAATCACTT CACAACATCA ACTATACTAC ttatcAGATA ACAGATACtt cgGtatctgt
      541 tatctgttTT TTTTAGCTGT CACCGGATGT GCTTTCCGGT CTGATGAGTC CGTGAGGACG
      601 AAACAGCCTC CCAGGATACA TAGATTACCA CAACTCCGAG CCCTTCCACC gaagtctaac
      661 gctgctctgg gctaactgtc TTCTAATACG ACTCACTATA GGGAGATTCG TCTCCCTACC
      721 ATACTACAAT CCTCTATAAC CCCTTGGGGC CTCTAAACGG GTCTTGAGGG GTTTTTTGct
      781 gaaaggagga actatatccg gattggcgaa tgggnnnnnn nnnnnnnnnn nnnnnnnnnn
      841 nnnnnnnnnn nnnnnnnnnn nnnnnnnnnn nnnnnnnnnn nnnnnnnnnn nnnnnnnnnn
      901 nnnnnnnnnn nnnnnnnnnn nnnnnnnnnn nnnnnnnncn nnnnnnnnnn nnnnnnnnnn
      961 nnnnnnnnnn nnnnnnnnnn nnnnnnnnnn nnnnnnnnnn nnnnnnnnnn nnnnnnnnnn
     1021 nnnnnnnnnn annnnnnnnn nnnnnnnnnn nnnnnnnnnn nnnnnnnnnn nnnnnnnnnn
     1081 cctttgacgt tggagtccac gttctttaat agtggactct tgttccaaac tggaacaaca
     1141 ctcaacccta tctcggtcta ttcttttgat ttataaggga ttttgccgat ttcggcctat
     1201 tggttaaaaa atgagctgat ttaacaaaaa tttaacgcga attttaacaa aatattaacg
     1261 tttacaattt ctggcggcac gatggcatga gattatcaaa aaggatcttc acctagatcc
     1321 ttttaaatta aaaatgaagt tttaaatcaa tctaaagtat atatgagtaa acttggtctg
     1381 acagttacca atgcttaatc agtgaggcac ctatctcagc gatctgtcta tttcgttcat
     1441 ccatagttgc ctgactcccc gtcgtgtaga taactacgat acgggagggc ttaccatctg
     1501 gccccagtgc tgcaatgata ccgcgagacc cacgctcacc ggctccagat ttatcagcaa
     1561 taaaccagcc agccggaagg gccgagcgca gaagtggtcc tgcaacttta tccgcctcca
     1621 tccagtctat taattgttgc cgggaagcta gagtaagtag ttcgccagtt aatagtttgc
     1681 gcaacgttgt tgccattgct acaggcatcg tggtgtcacg ctcgtcgttt ggtatggctt
     1741 cattcagctc cggttcccaa cgatcaaggc gagttacatg atcccccatg ttgtgcaaaa
     1801 aagcggttag ctccttcggt cctccgatcg ttgtcagaag taagttggcc gcagtgttat
     1861 cactcatggt tatggcagca ctgcataatt ctcttactgt catgccatcc gtaagatgct
     1921 tttctgtgac tggtgagtac tcaaccaagt cattctgaga atagtgtatg cggcgaccga
     1981 gttgctcttg cccggcgtca atacgggata ataccgcgcc acatagcaga actttaaaag
     2041 tgctcatcat tggaaaacgt tcttcggggc gaaaactctc aaggatctta ccgctgttga
     2101 gatccagttc gatgtaaccc actcgtgcac ccaactgatc ttcagcatct tttactttca
     2161 ccagcgtttc tgggtgagca aaaacaggaa ggcaaaatgc cgcaaaaaag ggaataaggg
     2221 cgacacggaa atgttgaata ctcatactct tcctttttca atcatgattg aagcatttat
     2281 cagggttatt gtctcatgag cggatacata tttgaatgta tttagaaaaa taaacaaata
     2341 ggtcatgacc aaaatccctt aacgtgagtt ttcgttccac tgagcgtcag accccgtaga
     2401 aaagatcaaa ggatcttctt gagatccttt ttttctgcgc gtaatctgct gcttgcaaac
     2461 aaaaaaacca ccgctaccag cggtggtttg tttgccggat caagagctac caactctttt
     2521 tccgaaggta actggcttca gcagagcgca gataccaaat actgtccttc tagtgtagcc
     2581 gtagttaggc caccacttca agaactctgt agcaccgcct acatacctcg ctctgctaat
     2641 cctgttacca gtggctgctg ccagtggcga taagtcgtgt cttaccgggt tggactcaag
     2701 acgatagtta ccggataagg cgcagcggtc gggctgaacg gggggttcgt gcacacagcc
     2761 cagcttggag cgaacgacct acaccgaact gagataccta cagcgtgagc tatgagaaag
     2821 cgccacgctt cccgaaggga gaaaggcgga caggtatccg gtaagcggca gggtcggaac
     2881 aggagagcgc acgagggagc ttccaggggg aaacgcctgg tatctttata gtcctgtcgg
     2941 gtttcgccac ctctgacttg agcgtcgatt tttgtgatgc tcgtcagggg ggcggagcct
     3001 atggaaaaac gccagcaacg cggccttttt acggttcctg gccttttgct ggccttttgc
     3061 tcacatgttc tttcctgcgt tatcccctga ttctgtggat aaccgtatta ccgcctttga
     3121 gtgagctgat accgctcgcc gcagccgaac gaccgagcgc agcgagtcag tgagcgagga
     3181 agcggaagag cgcctgatgc ggtattttct ccttacgcat ctgtgcggta tttcacaccg
     3241 catatatggt gcactctcag tacaatctgc tctgatgccg catagttaag ccagtataca
     3301 ctccgctatc gctacgtgac tgggtcatgg ctgcgccccg acacccgcca acacccgctg
     3361 acgcgccctg acgggcttgt ctgctcccgg catccgctta cagacaagct gtgaccgtct
     3421 ccgggagctg catgtgtcag aggttttcac cgtcatcacc gaaacgcgcg aggcagctgc
     3481 ggtaaagctc atcagcgtgg tcgtgaagcg attcacagat gtctgcctgt tcatccgcgt
     3541 ccagctcgtt gagtttctcc agaagcgtta atgtctggct tctgataaag cgggccatgt
     3601 taagggcggt tttttcctgt ttggtcactg atgcctccgt gtaaggggga tttctgttca
     3661 tgggggtaat gataccgatg aaacgagaga ggatgctcac gatacgggtt actgatgatg
     3721 aacatgcccg gttactggaa cgttgtgagg gtaaacaact ggcggtatgg atgcggcggg
     3781 accagagaaa aatcactcag ggtcaatgcc agcgcttcgt taatacagat gtaggtgttc
     3841 cacagggtag ccagcagcat cctgcgatgc agatccggaa cataatggtg cagggcgctg
     3901 acttccgcgt ttccagactt tacgaaacac ggaaaccgaa gaccattcat gttgttgctc
     3961 aggtcgcaga cgttttgcag cagcagtcgc ttcacgttcg ctcgcgtatc ggtgattcat
     4021 tctgctaacc agtaaggcaa ccccgccagc ctagccgggt cctcaacgac aggagcacga
     4081 tcatgctagt catgccccgc gcccaccgga aggagctgac tgggttgaag gctctcaagg
     4141 gcatcggtcg agatcccggt gcctaatgag tgagctaact tacattaatt gcgttgcgct
     4201 cactgcccgc tttccagtcg ggaaacctgt cgtgccagct gcattaatga atcggccaac
     4261 gcgcggggag aggcggtttg cgtattgggc gccagggtgg tttttctttt caccagtgag
     4321 acgggcaaca gctgattgcc cttcaccgcc tggccctgag agagttgcag caagcggtcc
     4381 acgctggttt gccccagcag gcgaaaatcc tgtttgatgg tggttaacgg cgggatataa
     4441 catgagctgt cttcggtatc gtcgtatccc actaccgaga tgtccgcacc aacgcgcagc
     4501 ccggactcgg taatggcgcg cattgcgccc agcgccatct gatcgttggc aaccagcatc
     4561 gcagtgggaa cgatgccctc attcagcatt tgcatggttt gttgaaaacc ggacatggca
     4621 ctccagtcgc cttcccgttc cgctatcggc tgaatttgat tgcgagtgag atatttatgc
     4681 cagccagcca gacgcagacg cgccgagaca gaacttaatg ggcccgctaa cagcgcgatt
     4741 tgctggtgac ccaatgcgac cagatgctcc acgcccagtc gcgtaccgtc ttcatgggag
     4801 aaaataatac tgttgatggg tgtctggtca gagacatcaa gaaataacgc cggaacatta
     4861 gtgcaggcag cttccacagc aatggcatcc tggtcatcca gcggatagtt aatgatcagc
     4921 ccactgacgc gttgcgcgag aagattgtgc accgccgctt tacaggcttc gacgccgctt
     4981 cgttctacca tcgacaccac cacgctggca cccagttgat cggcgcgaga tttaatcgcc
     5041 gcgacaattt gcgacggcgc gtgcagggcc agactggagg tggcaacgcc aatcagcaac
     5101 gactgtttgc ccgccagttg ttgtgccacg cggttgggaa tgtaattcag ctccgccatc
     5161 gccgcttcca ctttttcccg cgttttcgca gaaacgtggc tggcctggtt caccacgcgg
     5221 gaaacggtct gataagagac accggcatac tctgcgacat cgtataacgt tactggtttc
     5281 acattcacca ccctgaattg actctcttcc gggcgctatc atgccatacc gcgaaaggtt
     5341 ttgcgccatt cgatggtgtc cgggatctcg acgctctccc tt
//
