# Supplementary material for: Genetically encoded RNA strand exchange circuits for programmable protein expression and computation in cells
Source: bioRxiv preprint, doi:10.1101/2025.09.24.678369, version 1 (2025-09-24)
Supplement: Plasmid GenBank files [file 678369_file04.zip › Supplementary File 2/pET - G_29 Io.gb]

LOCUS       pET_-_G_29_+_Io         5382 bp ds-DNA     circular     22-SEP-2025
DEFINITION  .
KEYWORDS    "accession:addgene_vdb_2659"
COMMENT     Imported from database: AddGene Entry: pETDuet-1 URL:
            https://www.addgene.org/browse/sequence/2659/giraffe-analyze_vdb/
            GENERAL Analyze: Sequence Bacterial Resistance: Ampicillin Catalog
            Number: 71146 Cloning Method: Unknown Constitutive: Unspecified
            Notes: pETDuet-1 is designed for the coexpression of two target
            genes. pETDuet-1 carries the pBR322-derived ColE1 replicon, lacI
            gene and ampicillin resistance gene. Plasmid Type: Bacterial
            Expression, coexpression Promotor: T7 Size: 5420 Source/Vendor: EMD
            Biosciences Stable: Unspecified Viral/Non-Viral: Nonviral
FEATURES             Location/Qualifiers
     gene            complement(1..252)
                     /label="tet (887 - 636)"
                     /ApEinfo_revcolor="#d59687"
                     /ApEinfo_fwdcolor="#d59687"
     primer          184..203
                     /label="pBRrevBam_primer"
                     /ApEinfo_revcolor="#84b0dc"
                     /ApEinfo_fwdcolor="#84b0dc"
     primer          205..222
                     /label="pET_seq_fwd"
                     /note="sequence: gccagcaaccgcacctgt"
                     /ApEinfo_revcolor="#b1ff67"
                     /ApEinfo_fwdcolor="#b1ff67"
     primer          complement(254..304)
                     /label="pET_BB_rev_ga4"
                     /note="sequence: GACAGTTAGCCCAGAGCAGCGTTAGACTTCatcgatctcgatcctctacgc"
                     /ApEinfo_revcolor="#b4abac"
                     /ApEinfo_fwdcolor="#b4abac"
     misc_feature    275..314
                     /label="U1"
                     /ApEinfo_revcolor="#ff9ccd"
                     /ApEinfo_fwdcolor="#ff9ccd"
                     /note="GA homology domain"
     misc_feature    318..334
                     /label="T7 promoter"
                     /ApEinfo_revcolor="#9eafd2"
                     /ApEinfo_fwdcolor="#9eafd2"
     misc_feature    511..554
                     /label="Thyb6"
                     /ApEinfo_revcolor="#c7b0e3"
                     /ApEinfo_fwdcolor="#c7b0e3"
     misc_feature    555..610
                     /label="riboJn"
                     /ApEinfo_revcolor="#b4abac"
                     /ApEinfo_fwdcolor="#b4abac"
     misc_feature    611..650
                     /label="Ux"
                     /ApEinfo_revcolor="#ffef86"
                     /ApEinfo_fwdcolor="#ffef86"
                     /note="GA homology domain"
     misc_feature    684..700
                     /label="T7 promoter"
                     /ApEinfo_revcolor="#75c6a9"
                     /ApEinfo_fwdcolor="#75c6a9"
     misc_feature    734..778
                     /label="T7 terminator"
                     /ApEinfo_revcolor="#85dae9"
                     /ApEinfo_fwdcolor="#85dae9"
     primer          779..806
                     /label="pET_BB_ds_fwd"
                     /note="sequence: ctgaaaggaggaactatatccggattgg"
                     /ApEinfo_revcolor="#b1ff67"
                     /ApEinfo_fwdcolor="#b1ff67"
     primer          complement(808..827)
                     /label="pET_seq_rev"
                     /note="sequence: ctacagggcgcgtcccattc"
                     /ApEinfo_revcolor="#ff9ccd"
                     /ApEinfo_fwdcolor="#ff9ccd"
     gene            complement(1385..2245)
                     /label="Ampicillin"
                     /ApEinfo_revcolor="#f58a5e"
                     /ApEinfo_fwdcolor="#f58a5e"
     primer          complement(1388..1416)
                     /label="pET_ampR_rev"
                     /note="sequence: agataggtgcctcactgattaagcattgg"
                     /ApEinfo_revcolor="#d6b295"
                     /ApEinfo_fwdcolor="#d6b295"
     promoter        complement(2288..2316)
                     /label="AmpR_promoter"
                     /ApEinfo_revcolor="#84b0dc"
                     /ApEinfo_fwdcolor="#84b0dc"
     origin          2403..3022
                     /label="pBR322_origin"
                     /ApEinfo_revcolor="#75c6a9"
                     /ApEinfo_fwdcolor="#75c6a9"
     primer          3421..3443
                     /label="pGEX_3_primer"
                     /ApEinfo_revcolor="#ff9ccd"
                     /ApEinfo_fwdcolor="#ff9ccd"
     feature         complement(3437..3628)
                     /label="ROP"
                     /ApEinfo_revcolor="#c7b0e3"
                     /ApEinfo_fwdcolor="#c7b0e3"
     regulatory      complement(4200..5291)
                     /label="lacI"
                     /ApEinfo_revcolor="#c6c9d1"
                     /ApEinfo_fwdcolor="#c6c9d1"
ORIGIN
        1 atgcgactcc tgcattagga agcagcccag tagtaggttg aggccgttga gcaccgccgc
       61 cgcaaggaat ggtgcatgca aggagatggc gcccaacagt cccccggcca cggggcctgc
      121 caccataccc acgccgaaac aagcgctcat gagcccgaag tggcgagccc gatcttcccc
      181 atcggtgatg tcggcgatat aggcgccagc aaccgcacct gtggcgccgg tgatgccggc
      241 cacgatgcgt ccggcgtaga ggatcgagat cgatCATTAC TCGCATCCAT TCTCAGGCTG
      301 TCTCGTCTCG TCTCTTCTAA TACGACTCAC TATAGGGAGA TTCGTCTCCC AATCAGGATT
      361 GTAGTATGGT TGATGTATCG GCCGGCATGG TCCCAGCCTC CTCGCTGGCG CCGGCTGGGC
      421 AACATTCCGA GGGGACCGTC CCCTCGGTAA TGGCGAATGG GACAAAATAC TTAATACAAA
      481 ATAATCACTT CACAACATCA ACTATACTAC ttatcAGATA ACAGATACtt cgGtatctgt
      541 tatctgttTT TTTTAGCTGT CACCGGATGT GCTTTCCGGT CTGATGAGTC CGTGAGGACG
      601 AAACAGCCTC CCAGGATACA TAGATTACCA CAACTCCGAG CCCTTCCACC gaagtctaac
      661 gctgctctgg gctaactgtc TTCTAATACG ACTCACTATA GGGAGATTCG TCTCCCAATC
      721 AATAACACAC ATACTATAAC CCCTTGGGGC CTCTAAACGG GTCTTGAGGG GTTTTTTGct
      781 gaaaggagga actatatccg gattggcgaa tgggnnnnnn nnnnnnnnnn nnnnnnnnnn
      841 nnnnnnnnnn nnnnnnnnnn nnnnnnnnnn nnnnnnnnnn nnnnnnnnnn nnnnnnnnnn
      901 nnnnnnnnnn nnnnnnnnnn nnnnnnnnnn nnnnnnnncn nnnnnnnnnn nnnnnnnnnn
      961 nnnnnnnnnn nnnnnnnnnn nnnnnnnnnn nnnnnnnnnn nnnnnnnnnn nnnnnnnnnn
     1021 nnnnnnnnnn annnnnnnnn nnnnnnnnnn nnnnnnnnnn nnnnnnnnnn nnnnnnnnnn
     1081 cctttgacgt tggagtccac gttctttaat agtggactct tgttccaaac tggaacaaca
     1141 ctcaacccta tctcggtcta ttcttttgat ttataaggga ttttgccgat ttcggcctat
     1201 tggttaaaaa atgagctgat ttaacaaaaa tttaacgcga attttaacaa aatattaacg
     1261 tttacaattt ctggcggcac gatggcatga gattatcaaa aaggatcttc acctagatcc
     1321 ttttaaatta aaaatgaagt tttaaatcaa tctaaagtat atatgagtaa acttggtctg
     1381 acagttacca atgcttaatc agtgaggcac ctatctcagc gatctgtcta tttcgttcat
     1441 ccatagttgc ctgactcccc gtcgtgtaga taactacgat acgggagggc ttaccatctg
     1501 gccccagtgc tgcaatgata ccgcgagacc cacgctcacc ggctccagat ttatcagcaa
     1561 taaaccagcc agccggaagg gccgagcgca gaagtggtcc tgcaacttta tccgcctcca
     1621 tccagtctat taattgttgc cgggaagcta gagtaagtag ttcgccagtt aatagtttgc
     1681 gcaacgttgt tgccattgct acaggcatcg tggtgtcacg ctcgtcgttt ggtatggctt
     1741 cattcagctc cggttcccaa cgatcaaggc gagttacatg atcccccatg ttgtgcaaaa
     1801 aagcggttag ctccttcggt cctccgatcg ttgtcagaag taagttggcc gcagtgttat
     1861 cactcatggt tatggcagca ctgcataatt ctcttactgt catgccatcc gtaagatgct
     1921 tttctgtgac tggtgagtac tcaaccaagt cattctgaga atagtgtatg cggcgaccga
     1981 gttgctcttg cccggcgtca atacgggata ataccgcgcc acatagcaga actttaaaag
     2041 tgctcatcat tggaaaacgt tcttcggggc gaaaactctc aaggatctta ccgctgttga
     2101 gatccagttc gatgtaaccc actcgtgcac ccaactgatc ttcagcatct tttactttca
     2161 ccagcgtttc tgggtgagca aaaacaggaa ggcaaaatgc cgcaaaaaag ggaataaggg
     2221 cgacacggaa atgttgaata ctcatactct tcctttttca atcatgattg aagcatttat
     2281 cagggttatt gtctcatgag cggatacata tttgaatgta tttagaaaaa taaacaaata
     2341 ggtcatgacc aaaatccctt aacgtgagtt ttcgttccac tgagcgtcag accccgtaga
     2401 aaagatcaaa ggatcttctt gagatccttt ttttctgcgc gtaatctgct gcttgcaaac
     2461 aaaaaaacca ccgctaccag cggtggtttg tttgccggat caagagctac caactctttt
     2521 tccgaaggta actggcttca gcagagcgca gataccaaat actgtccttc tagtgtagcc
     2581 gtagttaggc caccacttca agaactctgt agcaccgcct acatacctcg ctctgctaat
     2641 cctgttacca gtggctgctg ccagtggcga taagtcgtgt cttaccgggt tggactcaag
     2701 acgatagtta ccggataagg cgcagcggtc gggctgaacg gggggttcgt gcacacagcc
     2761 cagcttggag cgaacgacct acaccgaact gagataccta cagcgtgagc tatgagaaag
     2821 cgccacgctt cccgaaggga gaaaggcgga caggtatccg gtaagcggca gggtcggaac
     2881 aggagagcgc acgagggagc ttccaggggg aaacgcctgg tatctttata gtcctgtcgg
     2941 gtttcgccac ctctgacttg agcgtcgatt tttgtgatgc tcgtcagggg ggcggagcct
     3001 atggaaaaac gccagcaacg cggccttttt acggttcctg gccttttgct ggccttttgc
     3061 tcacatgttc tttcctgcgt tatcccctga ttctgtggat aaccgtatta ccgcctttga
     3121 gtgagctgat accgctcgcc gcagccgaac gaccgagcgc agcgagtcag tgagcgagga
     3181 agcggaagag cgcctgatgc ggtattttct ccttacgcat ctgtgcggta tttcacaccg
     3241 catatatggt gcactctcag tacaatctgc tctgatgccg catagttaag ccagtataca
     3301 ctccgctatc gctacgtgac tgggtcatgg ctgcgccccg acacccgcca acacccgctg
     3361 acgcgccctg acgggcttgt ctgctcccgg catccgctta cagacaagct gtgaccgtct
     3421 ccgggagctg catgtgtcag aggttttcac cgtcatcacc gaaacgcgcg aggcagctgc
     3481 ggtaaagctc atcagcgtgg tcgtgaagcg attcacagat gtctgcctgt tcatccgcgt
     3541 ccagctcgtt gagtttctcc agaagcgtta atgtctggct tctgataaag cgggccatgt
     3601 taagggcggt tttttcctgt ttggtcactg atgcctccgt gtaaggggga tttctgttca
     3661 tgggggtaat gataccgatg aaacgagaga ggatgctcac gatacgggtt actgatgatg
     3721 aacatgcccg gttactggaa cgttgtgagg gtaaacaact ggcggtatgg atgcggcggg
     3781 accagagaaa aatcactcag ggtcaatgcc agcgcttcgt taatacagat gtaggtgttc
     3841 cacagggtag ccagcagcat cctgcgatgc agatccggaa cataatggtg cagggcgctg
     3901 acttccgcgt ttccagactt tacgaaacac ggaaaccgaa gaccattcat gttgttgctc
     3961 aggtcgcaga cgttttgcag cagcagtcgc ttcacgttcg ctcgcgtatc ggtgattcat
     4021 tctgctaacc agtaaggcaa ccccgccagc ctagccgggt cctcaacgac aggagcacga
     4081 tcatgctagt catgccccgc gcccaccgga aggagctgac tgggttgaag gctctcaagg
     4141 gcatcggtcg agatcccggt gcctaatgag tgagctaact tacattaatt gcgttgcgct
     4201 cactgcccgc tttccagtcg ggaaacctgt cgtgccagct gcattaatga atcggccaac
     4261 gcgcggggag aggcggtttg cgtattgggc gccagggtgg tttttctttt caccagtgag
     4321 acgggcaaca gctgattgcc cttcaccgcc tggccctgag agagttgcag caagcggtcc
     4381 acgctggttt gccccagcag gcgaaaatcc tgtttgatgg tggttaacgg cgggatataa
     4441 catgagctgt cttcggtatc gtcgtatccc actaccgaga tgtccgcacc aacgcgcagc
     4501 ccggactcgg taatggcgcg cattgcgccc agcgccatct gatcgttggc aaccagcatc
     4561 gcagtgggaa cgatgccctc attcagcatt tgcatggttt gttgaaaacc ggacatggca
     4621 ctccagtcgc cttcccgttc cgctatcggc tgaatttgat tgcgagtgag atatttatgc
     4681 cagccagcca gacgcagacg cgccgagaca gaacttaatg ggcccgctaa cagcgcgatt
     4741 tgctggtgac ccaatgcgac cagatgctcc acgcccagtc gcgtaccgtc ttcatgggag
     4801 aaaataatac tgttgatggg tgtctggtca gagacatcaa gaaataacgc cggaacatta
     4861 gtgcaggcag cttccacagc aatggcatcc tggtcatcca gcggatagtt aatgatcagc
     4921 ccactgacgc gttgcgcgag aagattgtgc accgccgctt tacaggcttc gacgccgctt
     4981 cgttctacca tcgacaccac cacgctggca cccagttgat cggcgcgaga tttaatcgcc
     5041 gcgacaattt gcgacggcgc gtgcagggcc agactggagg tggcaacgcc aatcagcaac
     5101 gactgtttgc ccgccagttg ttgtgccacg cggttgggaa tgtaattcag ctccgccatc
     5161 gccgcttcca ctttttcccg cgttttcgca gaaacgtggc tggcctggtt caccacgcgg
     5221 gaaacggtct gataagagac accggcatac tctgcgacat cgtataacgt tactggtttc
     5281 acattcacca ccctgaattg actctcttcc gggcgctatc atgccatacc gcgaaaggtt
     5341 ttgcgccatt cgatggtgtc cgggatctcg acgctctccc tt
//
