# Supplementary material for: Genetically encoded RNA strand exchange circuits for programmable protein expression and computation in cells
Source: bioRxiv preprint, doi:10.1101/2025.09.24.678369, version 1 (2025-09-24)
Supplement: Plasmid GenBank files [file 678369_file04.zip › Supplementary File 2/pET - G_30 G_29 IN_23.gb]

LOCUS       pET_-_G_30_+_G_29_+_IN_ 5691 bp ds-DNA     circular     22-SEP-2025
DEFINITION  .
KEYWORDS    "accession:addgene_vdb_2659"
COMMENT     Imported from database: AddGene Entry: pETDuet-1 URL:
            https://www.addgene.org/browse/sequence/2659/giraffe-analyze_vdb/
            GENERAL Analyze: Sequence Bacterial Resistance: Ampicillin Catalog
            Number: 71146 Cloning Method: Unknown Constitutive: Unspecified
            Notes: pETDuet-1 is designed for the coexpression of two target
            genes. pETDuet-1 carries the pBR322-derived ColE1 replicon, lacI
            gene and ampicillin resistance gene. Plasmid Type: Bacterial
            Expression, coexpression Promotor: T7 Size: 5420 Source/Vendor: EMD
            Biosciences Stable: Unspecified Viral/Non-Viral: Nonviral
FEATURES             Location/Qualifiers
     gene            complement(1..252)
                     /label="tet (887 - 636)"
                     /ApEinfo_revcolor="#d59687"
                     /ApEinfo_fwdcolor="#d59687"
     primer          184..203
                     /label="pBRrevBam_primer"
                     /ApEinfo_revcolor="#84b0dc"
                     /ApEinfo_fwdcolor="#84b0dc"
     primer          205..222
                     /label="pET_seq_fwd"
                     /note="sequence: gccagcaaccgcacctgt"
                     /ApEinfo_revcolor="#b1ff67"
                     /ApEinfo_fwdcolor="#b1ff67"
     primer          complement(254..304)
                     /label="pET_BB_rev_ga4"
                     /note="sequence: GACAGTTAGCCCAGAGCAGCGTTAGACTTCatcgatctcgatcctctacgc"
                     /ApEinfo_revcolor="#b4abac"
                     /ApEinfo_fwdcolor="#b4abac"
     misc_feature    275..314
                     /label="U1"
                     /ApEinfo_revcolor="#ff9ccd"
                     /ApEinfo_fwdcolor="#ff9ccd"
                     /note="GA homology domain"
     misc_feature    584..623
                     /label="U2"
                     /ApEinfo_revcolor="#84b0dc"
                     /ApEinfo_fwdcolor="#84b0dc"
     misc_feature    627..643
                     /label="T7 promoter"
                     /ApEinfo_revcolor="#9eafd2"
                     /ApEinfo_fwdcolor="#9eafd2"
     misc_feature    820..863
                     /label="Thyb6"
                     /ApEinfo_revcolor="#c7b0e3"
                     /ApEinfo_fwdcolor="#c7b0e3"
     misc_feature    864..919
                     /label="riboJn"
                     /ApEinfo_revcolor="#b4abac"
                     /ApEinfo_fwdcolor="#b4abac"
     misc_feature    920..959
                     /label="Ux"
                     /ApEinfo_revcolor="#ffef86"
                     /ApEinfo_fwdcolor="#ffef86"
                     /note="GA homology domain"
     misc_feature    993..1009
                     /label="T7 promoter"
                     /ApEinfo_revcolor="#75c6a9"
                     /ApEinfo_fwdcolor="#75c6a9"
     misc_feature    1043..1087
                     /label="T7 terminator"
                     /ApEinfo_revcolor="#85dae9"
                     /ApEinfo_fwdcolor="#85dae9"
     primer          1088..1115
                     /label="pET_BB_ds_fwd"
                     /note="sequence: ctgaaaggaggaactatatccggattgg"
                     /ApEinfo_revcolor="#b1ff67"
                     /ApEinfo_fwdcolor="#b1ff67"
     primer          complement(1117..1136)
                     /label="pET_seq_rev"
                     /note="sequence: ctacagggcgcgtcccattc"
                     /ApEinfo_revcolor="#ff9ccd"
                     /ApEinfo_fwdcolor="#ff9ccd"
     gene            complement(1694..2554)
                     /label="Ampicillin"
                     /ApEinfo_revcolor="#f58a5e"
                     /ApEinfo_fwdcolor="#f58a5e"
     primer          complement(1697..1725)
                     /label="pET_ampR_rev"
                     /note="sequence: agataggtgcctcactgattaagcattgg"
                     /ApEinfo_revcolor="#d6b295"
                     /ApEinfo_fwdcolor="#d6b295"
     promoter        complement(2597..2625)
                     /label="AmpR_promoter"
                     /ApEinfo_revcolor="#84b0dc"
                     /ApEinfo_fwdcolor="#84b0dc"
     origin          2712..3331
                     /label="pBR322_origin"
                     /ApEinfo_revcolor="#75c6a9"
                     /ApEinfo_fwdcolor="#75c6a9"
     primer          3730..3752
                     /label="pGEX_3_primer"
                     /ApEinfo_revcolor="#ff9ccd"
                     /ApEinfo_fwdcolor="#ff9ccd"
     feature         complement(3746..3937)
                     /label="ROP"
                     /ApEinfo_revcolor="#c7b0e3"
                     /ApEinfo_fwdcolor="#c7b0e3"
     regulatory      complement(4509..5600)
                     /label="lacI"
                     /ApEinfo_revcolor="#c6c9d1"
                     /ApEinfo_fwdcolor="#c6c9d1"
ORIGIN
        1 atgcgactcc tgcattagga agcagcccag tagtaggttg aggccgttga gcaccgccgc
       61 cgcaaggaat ggtgcatgca aggagatggc gcccaacagt cccccggcca cggggcctgc
      121 caccataccc acgccgaaac aagcgctcat gagcccgaag tggcgagccc gatcttcccc
      181 atcggtgatg tcggcgatat aggcgccagc aaccgcacct gtggcgccgg tgatgccggc
      241 cacgatgcgt ccggcgtaga ggatcgagat cgatCATTAC TCGCATCCAT TCTCAGGCTG
      301 TCTCGTCTCG TCTCTTCTAA TACGACTCAC TATAGGGAGA TTCGTCTCCC TTACTGATGT
      361 GTTTAGTGGT AGGATTATCG GGGGCCACAG CAGAAGCGTT CACGTCGCAG CCCCTGTCAG
      421 ATTCTGGTGA ATCTGCGAAT TCTGCTAACC ATACTACAAT CCTACTACTA AACttaacAA
      481 ACAGATAGGC CCTCttcgGA GGGCCtatct gttTTTTTTT AGTCATAAGT CTGGGCTAAG
      541 CCCACTGATG AGTCGCTGAA ATGCGACGAA ACTTATGACC CTCGCTGGGA GTTCGTAGAC
      601 GGAAACAAAC GCAGAATCCA AGCTTCTAAT ACGACTCACT ATAGGGAGAT TCGTCTCCCA
      661 ATCAGGATTG TAGTATGGTT GATGTATCGG CCGGCATGGT CCCAGCCTCC TCGCTGGCGC
      721 CGGCTGGGCA ACATTCCGAG GGGACCGTCC CCTCGGTAAT GGCGAATGGG ACAAAATACT
      781 TAATACAAAA TAATCACTTC ACAACATCAA CTATACTACt tatcAGATAA CAGATACttc
      841 gGtatctgtt atctgttTTT TTTAGCTGTC ACCGGATGTG CTTTCCGGTC TGATGAGTCC
      901 GTGAGGACGA AACAGCCTCC CAGGATACAT AGATTACCAC AACTCCGAGC CCTTCCACCg
      961 aagtctaacg ctgctctggg ctaactgtcT TCTAATACGA CTCACTATAG GGAGATTCGT
     1021 CTCCCAACCA CTAAACACAT CACTATAACC CCTTGGGGCC TCTAAACGGG TCTTGAGGGG
     1081 TTTTTTGctg aaaggaggaa ctatatccgg attggcgaat gggnnnnnnn nnnnnnnnnn
     1141 nnnnnnnnnn nnnnnnnnnn nnnnnnnnnn nnnnnnnnnn nnnnnnnnnn nnnnnnnnnn
     1201 nnnnnnnnnn nnnnnnnnnn nnnnnnnnnn nnnnnnnnnn nnnnnnncnn nnnnnnnnnn
     1261 nnnnnnnnnn nnnnnnnnnn nnnnnnnnnn nnnnnnnnnn nnnnnnnnnn nnnnnnnnnn
     1321 nnnnnnnnnn nnnnnnnnna nnnnnnnnnn nnnnnnnnnn nnnnnnnnnn nnnnnnnnnn
     1381 nnnnnnnnnc ctttgacgtt ggagtccacg ttctttaata gtggactctt gttccaaact
     1441 ggaacaacac tcaaccctat ctcggtctat tcttttgatt tataagggat tttgccgatt
     1501 tcggcctatt ggttaaaaaa tgagctgatt taacaaaaat ttaacgcgaa ttttaacaaa
     1561 atattaacgt ttacaatttc tggcggcacg atggcatgag attatcaaaa aggatcttca
     1621 cctagatcct tttaaattaa aaatgaagtt ttaaatcaat ctaaagtata tatgagtaaa
     1681 cttggtctga cagttaccaa tgcttaatca gtgaggcacc tatctcagcg atctgtctat
     1741 ttcgttcatc catagttgcc tgactccccg tcgtgtagat aactacgata cgggagggct
     1801 taccatctgg ccccagtgct gcaatgatac cgcgagaccc acgctcaccg gctccagatt
     1861 tatcagcaat aaaccagcca gccggaaggg ccgagcgcag aagtggtcct gcaactttat
     1921 ccgcctccat ccagtctatt aattgttgcc gggaagctag agtaagtagt tcgccagtta
     1981 atagtttgcg caacgttgtt gccattgcta caggcatcgt ggtgtcacgc tcgtcgtttg
     2041 gtatggcttc attcagctcc ggttcccaac gatcaaggcg agttacatga tcccccatgt
     2101 tgtgcaaaaa agcggttagc tccttcggtc ctccgatcgt tgtcagaagt aagttggccg
     2161 cagtgttatc actcatggtt atggcagcac tgcataattc tcttactgtc atgccatccg
     2221 taagatgctt ttctgtgact ggtgagtact caaccaagtc attctgagaa tagtgtatgc
     2281 ggcgaccgag ttgctcttgc ccggcgtcaa tacgggataa taccgcgcca catagcagaa
     2341 ctttaaaagt gctcatcatt ggaaaacgtt cttcggggcg aaaactctca aggatcttac
     2401 cgctgttgag atccagttcg atgtaaccca ctcgtgcacc caactgatct tcagcatctt
     2461 ttactttcac cagcgtttct gggtgagcaa aaacaggaag gcaaaatgcc gcaaaaaagg
     2521 gaataagggc gacacggaaa tgttgaatac tcatactctt cctttttcaa tcatgattga
     2581 agcatttatc agggttattg tctcatgagc ggatacatat ttgaatgtat ttagaaaaat
     2641 aaacaaatag gtcatgacca aaatccctta acgtgagttt tcgttccact gagcgtcaga
     2701 ccccgtagaa aagatcaaag gatcttcttg agatcctttt tttctgcgcg taatctgctg
     2761 cttgcaaaca aaaaaaccac cgctaccagc ggtggtttgt ttgccggatc aagagctacc
     2821 aactcttttt ccgaaggtaa ctggcttcag cagagcgcag ataccaaata ctgtccttct
     2881 agtgtagccg tagttaggcc accacttcaa gaactctgta gcaccgccta catacctcgc
     2941 tctgctaatc ctgttaccag tggctgctgc cagtggcgat aagtcgtgtc ttaccgggtt
     3001 ggactcaaga cgatagttac cggataaggc gcagcggtcg ggctgaacgg ggggttcgtg
     3061 cacacagccc agcttggagc gaacgaccta caccgaactg agatacctac agcgtgagct
     3121 atgagaaagc gccacgcttc ccgaagggag aaaggcggac aggtatccgg taagcggcag
     3181 ggtcggaaca ggagagcgca cgagggagct tccaggggga aacgcctggt atctttatag
     3241 tcctgtcggg tttcgccacc tctgacttga gcgtcgattt ttgtgatgct cgtcaggggg
     3301 gcggagccta tggaaaaacg ccagcaacgc ggccttttta cggttcctgg ccttttgctg
     3361 gccttttgct cacatgttct ttcctgcgtt atcccctgat tctgtggata accgtattac
     3421 cgcctttgag tgagctgata ccgctcgccg cagccgaacg accgagcgca gcgagtcagt
     3481 gagcgaggaa gcggaagagc gcctgatgcg gtattttctc cttacgcatc tgtgcggtat
     3541 ttcacaccgc atatatggtg cactctcagt acaatctgct ctgatgccgc atagttaagc
     3601 cagtatacac tccgctatcg ctacgtgact gggtcatggc tgcgccccga cacccgccaa
     3661 cacccgctga cgcgccctga cgggcttgtc tgctcccggc atccgcttac agacaagctg
     3721 tgaccgtctc cgggagctgc atgtgtcaga ggttttcacc gtcatcaccg aaacgcgcga
     3781 ggcagctgcg gtaaagctca tcagcgtggt cgtgaagcga ttcacagatg tctgcctgtt
     3841 catccgcgtc cagctcgttg agtttctcca gaagcgttaa tgtctggctt ctgataaagc
     3901 gggccatgtt aagggcggtt ttttcctgtt tggtcactga tgcctccgtg taagggggat
     3961 ttctgttcat gggggtaatg ataccgatga aacgagagag gatgctcacg atacgggtta
     4021 ctgatgatga acatgcccgg ttactggaac gttgtgaggg taaacaactg gcggtatgga
     4081 tgcggcggga ccagagaaaa atcactcagg gtcaatgcca gcgcttcgtt aatacagatg
     4141 taggtgttcc acagggtagc cagcagcatc ctgcgatgca gatccggaac ataatggtgc
     4201 agggcgctga cttccgcgtt tccagacttt acgaaacacg gaaaccgaag accattcatg
     4261 ttgttgctca ggtcgcagac gttttgcagc agcagtcgct tcacgttcgc tcgcgtatcg
     4321 gtgattcatt ctgctaacca gtaaggcaac cccgccagcc tagccgggtc ctcaacgaca
     4381 ggagcacgat catgctagtc atgccccgcg cccaccggaa ggagctgact gggttgaagg
     4441 ctctcaaggg catcggtcga gatcccggtg cctaatgagt gagctaactt acattaattg
     4501 cgttgcgctc actgcccgct ttccagtcgg gaaacctgtc gtgccagctg cattaatgaa
     4561 tcggccaacg cgcggggaga ggcggtttgc gtattgggcg ccagggtggt ttttcttttc
     4621 accagtgaga cgggcaacag ctgattgccc ttcaccgcct ggccctgaga gagttgcagc
     4681 aagcggtcca cgctggtttg ccccagcagg cgaaaatcct gtttgatggt ggttaacggc
     4741 gggatataac atgagctgtc ttcggtatcg tcgtatccca ctaccgagat gtccgcacca
     4801 acgcgcagcc cggactcggt aatggcgcgc attgcgccca gcgccatctg atcgttggca
     4861 accagcatcg cagtgggaac gatgccctca ttcagcattt gcatggtttg ttgaaaaccg
     4921 gacatggcac tccagtcgcc ttcccgttcc gctatcggct gaatttgatt gcgagtgaga
     4981 tatttatgcc agccagccag acgcagacgc gccgagacag aacttaatgg gcccgctaac
     5041 agcgcgattt gctggtgacc caatgcgacc agatgctcca cgcccagtcg cgtaccgtct
     5101 tcatgggaga aaataatact gttgatgggt gtctggtcag agacatcaag aaataacgcc
     5161 ggaacattag tgcaggcagc ttccacagca atggcatcct ggtcatccag cggatagtta
     5221 atgatcagcc cactgacgcg ttgcgcgaga agattgtgca ccgccgcttt acaggcttcg
     5281 acgccgcttc gttctaccat cgacaccacc acgctggcac ccagttgatc ggcgcgagat
     5341 ttaatcgccg cgacaatttg cgacggcgcg tgcagggcca gactggaggt ggcaacgcca
     5401 atcagcaacg actgtttgcc cgccagttgt tgtgccacgc ggttgggaat gtaattcagc
     5461 tccgccatcg ccgcttccac tttttcccgc gttttcgcag aaacgtggct ggcctggttc
     5521 accacgcggg aaacggtctg ataagagaca ccggcatact ctgcgacatc gtataacgtt
     5581 actggtttca cattcaccac cctgaattga ctctcttccg ggcgctatca tgccataccg
     5641 cgaaaggttt tgcgccattc gatggtgtcc gggatctcga cgctctccct t
//
