# Supplementary material for: Genetically encoded RNA strand exchange circuits for programmable protein expression and computation in cells
Source: bioRxiv preprint, doi:10.1101/2025.09.24.678369, version 1 (2025-09-24)
Supplement: Plasmid GenBank files [file 678369_file04.zip › Supplementary File 2/pET - G_30 G_29 Io.gb]

LOCUS       pET_-_G_30_+_G_29_+_Io  5691 bp ds-DNA     circular     22-SEP-2025
DEFINITION  .
KEYWORDS    "accession:addgene_vdb_2659"
COMMENT     Imported from database: AddGene Entry: pETDuet-1 URL:
            https://www.addgene.org/browse/sequence/2659/giraffe-analyze_vdb/
            GENERAL Analyze: Sequence Bacterial Resistance: Ampicillin Catalog
            Number: 71146 Cloning Method: Unknown Constitutive: Unspecified
            Notes: pETDuet-1 is designed for the coexpression of two target
            genes. pETDuet-1 carries the pBR322-derived ColE1 replicon, lacI
            gene and ampicillin resistance gene. Plasmid Type: Bacterial
            Expression, coexpression Promotor: T7 Size: 5420 Source/Vendor: EMD
            Biosciences Stable: Unspecified Viral/Non-Viral: Nonviral
FEATURES             Location/Qualifiers
     gene            complement(1..252)
                     /label="tet (887 - 636)"
                     /ApEinfo_revcolor="#d59687"
                     /ApEinfo_fwdcolor="#d59687"
     primer          184..203
                     /label="pBRrevBam_primer"
                     /ApEinfo_revcolor="#84b0dc"
                     /ApEinfo_fwdcolor="#84b0dc"
     primer          205..222
                     /label="pET_seq_fwd"
                     /note="sequence: gccagcaaccgcacctgt"
                     /ApEinfo_revcolor="#b1ff67"
                     /ApEinfo_fwdcolor="#b1ff67"
     primer          complement(254..304)
                     /label="pET_BB_rev_ga4"
                     /note="sequence: GACAGTTAGCCCAGAGCAGCGTTAGACTTCatcgatctcgatcctctacgc"
                     /ApEinfo_revcolor="#b4abac"
                     /ApEinfo_fwdcolor="#b4abac"
     misc_feature    275..314
                     /label="U1"
                     /ApEinfo_revcolor="#ff9ccd"
                     /ApEinfo_fwdcolor="#ff9ccd"
                     /note="GA homology domain"
     misc_feature    584..623
                     /label="U2"
                     /ApEinfo_revcolor="#84b0dc"
                     /ApEinfo_fwdcolor="#84b0dc"
     misc_feature    627..643
                     /label="T7 promoter"
                     /ApEinfo_revcolor="#9eafd2"
                     /ApEinfo_fwdcolor="#9eafd2"
     misc_feature    820..863
                     /label="Thyb6"
                     /ApEinfo_revcolor="#c7b0e3"
                     /ApEinfo_fwdcolor="#c7b0e3"
     misc_feature    864..919
                     /label="riboJn"
                     /ApEinfo_revcolor="#b4abac"
                     /ApEinfo_fwdcolor="#b4abac"
     misc_feature    920..959
                     /label="Ux"
                     /ApEinfo_revcolor="#ffef86"
                     /ApEinfo_fwdcolor="#ffef86"
                     /note="GA homology domain"
     misc_feature    993..1009
                     /label="T7 promoter"
                     /ApEinfo_revcolor="#75c6a9"
                     /ApEinfo_fwdcolor="#75c6a9"
     misc_feature    1043..1087
                     /label="T7 terminator"
                     /ApEinfo_revcolor="#85dae9"
                     /ApEinfo_fwdcolor="#85dae9"
     primer          1088..1115
                     /label="pET_BB_ds_fwd"
                     /note="sequence: ctgaaaggaggaactatatccggattgg"
                     /ApEinfo_revcolor="#b1ff67"
                     /ApEinfo_fwdcolor="#b1ff67"
     primer          complement(1117..1136)
                     /label="pET_seq_rev"
                     /note="sequence: ctacagggcgcgtcccattc"
                     /ApEinfo_revcolor="#ff9ccd"
                     /ApEinfo_fwdcolor="#ff9ccd"
     gene            complement(1694..2554)
                     /label="Ampicillin"
                     /ApEinfo_revcolor="#f58a5e"
                     /ApEinfo_fwdcolor="#f58a5e"
     primer          complement(1697..1725)
                     /label="pET_ampR_rev"
                     /note="sequence: agataggtgcctcactgattaagcattgg"
                     /ApEinfo_revcolor="#d6b295"
                     /ApEinfo_fwdcolor="#d6b295"
     promoter        complement(2597..2625)
                     /label="AmpR_promoter"
                     /ApEinfo_revcolor="#84b0dc"
                     /ApEinfo_fwdcolor="#84b0dc"
     origin          2712..3331
                     /label="pBR322_origin"
                     /ApEinfo_revcolor="#75c6a9"
                     /ApEinfo_fwdcolor="#75c6a9"
     primer          3730..3752
                     /label="pGEX_3_primer"
                     /ApEinfo_revcolor="#ff9ccd"
                     /ApEinfo_fwdcolor="#ff9ccd"
     feature         complement(3746..3937)
                     /label="ROP"
                     /ApEinfo_revcolor="#c7b0e3"
                     /ApEinfo_fwdcolor="#c7b0e3"
     regulatory      complement(4509..5600)
                     /label="lacI"
                     /ApEinfo_revcolor="#c6c9d1"
                     /ApEinfo_fwdcolor="#c6c9d1"
ORIGIN
        1 atgcgactcc tgcattagga agcagcccag tagtaggttg aggccgttga gcaccgccgc
       61 cgcaaggaat ggtgcatgca aggagatggc gcccaacagt cccccggcca cggggcctgc
      121 caccataccc acgccgaaac aagcgctcat gagcccgaag tggcgagccc gatcttcccc
      181 atcggtgatg tcggcgatat aggcgccagc aaccgcacct gtggcgccgg tgatgccggc
      241 cacgatgcgt ccggcgtaga ggatcgagat cgatCATTAC TCGCATCCAT TCTCAGGCTG
      301 TCTCGTCTCG TCTCTTCTAA TACGACTCAC TATAGGGAGA TTCGTCTCCC TTACTGATGT
      361 GTTTAGTGGT AGGATTATCG GGGGCCACAG CAGAAGCGTT CACGTCGCAG CCCCTGTCAG
      421 ATTCTGGTGA ATCTGCGAAT TCTGCTAACC ATACTACAAT CCTACTACTA AACttaacAA
      481 ACAGATAGGC CCTCttcgGA GGGCCtatct gttTTTTTTT AGTCATAAGT CTGGGCTAAG
      541 CCCACTGATG AGTCGCTGAA ATGCGACGAA ACTTATGACC CTCGCTGGGA GTTCGTAGAC
      601 GGAAACAAAC GCAGAATCCA AGCTTCTAAT ACGACTCACT ATAGGGAGAT TCGTCTCCCA
      661 ATCAGGATTG TAGTATGGTT GATGTATCGG CCGGCATGGT CCCAGCCTCC TCGCTGGCGC
      721 CGGCTGGGCA ACATTCCGAG GGGACCGTCC CCTCGGTAAT GGCGAATGGG ACAAAATACT
      781 TAATACAAAA TAATCACTTC ACAACATCAA CTATACTACt tatcAGATAA CAGATACttc
      841 gGtatctgtt atctgttTTT TTTAGCTGTC ACCGGATGTG CTTTCCGGTC TGATGAGTCC
      901 GTGAGGACGA AACAGCCTCC CAGGATACAT AGATTACCAC AACTCCGAGC CCTTCCACCg
      961 aagtctaacg ctgctctggg ctaactgtcT TCTAATACGA CTCACTATAG GGAGATTCGT
     1021 CTCCCAATCA ATAACACACA TACTATAACC CCTTGGGGCC TCTAAACGGG TCTTGAGGGG
     1081 TTTTTTGctg aaaggaggaa ctatatccgg attggcgaat gggnnnnnnn nnnnnnnnnn
     1141 nnnnnnnnnn nnnnnnnnnn nnnnnnnnnn nnnnnnnnnn nnnnnnnnnn nnnnnnnnnn
     1201 nnnnnnnnnn nnnnnnnnnn nnnnnnnnnn nnnnnnnnnn nnnnnnncnn nnnnnnnnnn
     1261 nnnnnnnnnn nnnnnnnnnn nnnnnnnnnn nnnnnnnnnn nnnnnnnnnn nnnnnnnnnn
     1321 nnnnnnnnnn nnnnnnnnna nnnnnnnnnn nnnnnnnnnn nnnnnnnnnn nnnnnnnnnn
     1381 nnnnnnnnnc ctttgacgtt ggagtccacg ttctttaata gtggactctt gttccaaact
     1441 ggaacaacac tcaaccctat ctcggtctat tcttttgatt tataagggat tttgccgatt
     1501 tcggcctatt ggttaaaaaa tgagctgatt taacaaaaat ttaacgcgaa ttttaacaaa
     1561 atattaacgt ttacaatttc tggcggcacg atggcatgag attatcaaaa aggatcttca
     1621 cctagatcct tttaaattaa aaatgaagtt ttaaatcaat ctaaagtata tatgagtaaa
     1681 cttggtctga cagttaccaa tgcttaatca gtgaggcacc tatctcagcg atctgtctat
     1741 ttcgttcatc catagttgcc tgactccccg tcgtgtagat aactacgata cgggagggct
     1801 taccatctgg ccccagtgct gcaatgatac cgcgagaccc acgctcaccg gctccagatt
     1861 tatcagcaat aaaccagcca gccggaaggg ccgagcgcag aagtggtcct gcaactttat
     1921 ccgcctccat ccagtctatt aattgttgcc gggaagctag agtaagtagt tcgccagtta
     1981 atagtttgcg caacgttgtt gccattgcta caggcatcgt ggtgtcacgc tcgtcgtttg
     2041 gtatggcttc attcagctcc ggttcccaac gatcaaggcg agttacatga tcccccatgt
     2101 tgtgcaaaaa agcggttagc tccttcggtc ctccgatcgt tgtcagaagt aagttggccg
     2161 cagtgttatc actcatggtt atggcagcac tgcataattc tcttactgtc atgccatccg
     2221 taagatgctt ttctgtgact ggtgagtact caaccaagtc attctgagaa tagtgtatgc
     2281 ggcgaccgag ttgctcttgc ccggcgtcaa tacgggataa taccgcgcca catagcagaa
     2341 ctttaaaagt gctcatcatt ggaaaacgtt cttcggggcg aaaactctca aggatcttac
     2401 cgctgttgag atccagttcg atgtaaccca ctcgtgcacc caactgatct tcagcatctt
     2461 ttactttcac cagcgtttct gggtgagcaa aaacaggaag gcaaaatgcc gcaaaaaagg
     2521 gaataagggc gacacggaaa tgttgaatac tcatactctt cctttttcaa tcatgattga
     2581 agcatttatc agggttattg tctcatgagc ggatacatat ttgaatgtat ttagaaaaat
     2641 aaacaaatag gtcatgacca aaatccctta acgtgagttt tcgttccact gagcgtcaga
     2701 ccccgtagaa aagatcaaag gatcttcttg agatcctttt tttctgcgcg taatctgctg
     2761 cttgcaaaca aaaaaaccac cgctaccagc ggtggtttgt ttgccggatc aagagctacc
     2821 aactcttttt ccgaaggtaa ctggcttcag cagagcgcag ataccaaata ctgtccttct
     2881 agtgtagccg tagttaggcc accacttcaa gaactctgta gcaccgccta catacctcgc
     2941 tctgctaatc ctgttaccag tggctgctgc cagtggcgat aagtcgtgtc ttaccgggtt
     3001 ggactcaaga cgatagttac cggataaggc gcagcggtcg ggctgaacgg ggggttcgtg
     3061 cacacagccc agcttggagc gaacgaccta caccgaactg agatacctac agcgtgagct
     3121 atgagaaagc gccacgcttc ccgaagggag aaaggcggac aggtatccgg taagcggcag
     3181 ggtcggaaca ggagagcgca cgagggagct tccaggggga aacgcctggt atctttatag
     3241 tcctgtcggg tttcgccacc tctgacttga gcgtcgattt ttgtgatgct cgtcaggggg
     3301 gcggagccta tggaaaaacg ccagcaacgc ggccttttta cggttcctgg ccttttgctg
     3361 gccttttgct cacatgttct ttcctgcgtt atcccctgat tctgtggata accgtattac
     3421 cgcctttgag tgagctgata ccgctcgccg cagccgaacg accgagcgca gcgagtcagt
     3481 gagcgaggaa gcggaagagc gcctgatgcg gtattttctc cttacgcatc tgtgcggtat
     3541 ttcacaccgc atatatggtg cactctcagt acaatctgct ctgatgccgc atagttaagc
     3601 cagtatacac tccgctatcg ctacgtgact gggtcatggc tgcgccccga cacccgccaa
     3661 cacccgctga cgcgccctga cgggcttgtc tgctcccggc atccgcttac agacaagctg
     3721 tgaccgtctc cgggagctgc atgtgtcaga ggttttcacc gtcatcaccg aaacgcgcga
     3781 ggcagctgcg gtaaagctca tcagcgtggt cgtgaagcga ttcacagatg tctgcctgtt
     3841 catccgcgtc cagctcgttg agtttctcca gaagcgttaa tgtctggctt ctgataaagc
     3901 gggccatgtt aagggcggtt ttttcctgtt tggtcactga tgcctccgtg taagggggat
     3961 ttctgttcat gggggtaatg ataccgatga aacgagagag gatgctcacg atacgggtta
     4021 ctgatgatga acatgcccgg ttactggaac gttgtgaggg taaacaactg gcggtatgga
     4081 tgcggcggga ccagagaaaa atcactcagg gtcaatgcca gcgcttcgtt aatacagatg
     4141 taggtgttcc acagggtagc cagcagcatc ctgcgatgca gatccggaac ataatggtgc
     4201 agggcgctga cttccgcgtt tccagacttt acgaaacacg gaaaccgaag accattcatg
     4261 ttgttgctca ggtcgcagac gttttgcagc agcagtcgct tcacgttcgc tcgcgtatcg
     4321 gtgattcatt ctgctaacca gtaaggcaac cccgccagcc tagccgggtc ctcaacgaca
     4381 ggagcacgat catgctagtc atgccccgcg cccaccggaa ggagctgact gggttgaagg
     4441 ctctcaaggg catcggtcga gatcccggtg cctaatgagt gagctaactt acattaattg
     4501 cgttgcgctc actgcccgct ttccagtcgg gaaacctgtc gtgccagctg cattaatgaa
     4561 tcggccaacg cgcggggaga ggcggtttgc gtattgggcg ccagggtggt ttttcttttc
     4621 accagtgaga cgggcaacag ctgattgccc ttcaccgcct ggccctgaga gagttgcagc
     4681 aagcggtcca cgctggtttg ccccagcagg cgaaaatcct gtttgatggt ggttaacggc
     4741 gggatataac atgagctgtc ttcggtatcg tcgtatccca ctaccgagat gtccgcacca
     4801 acgcgcagcc cggactcggt aatggcgcgc attgcgccca gcgccatctg atcgttggca
     4861 accagcatcg cagtgggaac gatgccctca ttcagcattt gcatggtttg ttgaaaaccg
     4921 gacatggcac tccagtcgcc ttcccgttcc gctatcggct gaatttgatt gcgagtgaga
     4981 tatttatgcc agccagccag acgcagacgc gccgagacag aacttaatgg gcccgctaac
     5041 agcgcgattt gctggtgacc caatgcgacc agatgctcca cgcccagtcg cgtaccgtct
     5101 tcatgggaga aaataatact gttgatgggt gtctggtcag agacatcaag aaataacgcc
     5161 ggaacattag tgcaggcagc ttccacagca atggcatcct ggtcatccag cggatagtta
     5221 atgatcagcc cactgacgcg ttgcgcgaga agattgtgca ccgccgcttt acaggcttcg
     5281 acgccgcttc gttctaccat cgacaccacc acgctggcac ccagttgatc ggcgcgagat
     5341 ttaatcgccg cgacaatttg cgacggcgcg tgcagggcca gactggaggt ggcaacgcca
     5401 atcagcaacg actgtttgcc cgccagttgt tgtgccacgc ggttgggaat gtaattcagc
     5461 tccgccatcg ccgcttccac tttttcccgc gttttcgcag aaacgtggct ggcctggttc
     5521 accacgcggg aaacggtctg ataagagaca ccggcatact ctgcgacatc gtataacgtt
     5581 actggtttca cattcaccac cctgaattga ctctcttccg ggcgctatca tgccataccg
     5641 cgaaaggttt tgcgccattc gatggtgtcc gggatctcga cgctctccct t
//
