# Supplementary material for: Genetically encoded RNA strand exchange circuits for programmable protein expression and computation in cells
Source: bioRxiv preprint, doi:10.1101/2025.09.24.678369, version 1 (2025-09-24)
Supplement: Plasmid GenBank files [file 678369_file04.zip › Supplementary File 2/pET - G_31 G_30 G_29 IN_26.gb]

LOCUS       pET_-_G_31_+_G_30_+_G_2 5990 bp ds-DNA     circular     22-SEP-2025
DEFINITION  .
KEYWORDS    "accession:addgene_vdb_2659"
COMMENT     Imported from database: AddGene Entry: pETDuet-1 URL:
            https://www.addgene.org/browse/sequence/2659/giraffe-analyze_vdb/
            GENERAL Analyze: Sequence Bacterial Resistance: Ampicillin Catalog
            Number: 71146 Cloning Method: Unknown Constitutive: Unspecified
            Notes: pETDuet-1 is designed for the coexpression of two target
            genes. pETDuet-1 carries the pBR322-derived ColE1 replicon, lacI
            gene and ampicillin resistance gene. Plasmid Type: Bacterial
            Expression, coexpression Promotor: T7 Size: 5420 Source/Vendor: EMD
            Biosciences Stable: Unspecified Viral/Non-Viral: Nonviral
FEATURES             Location/Qualifiers
     gene            complement(1..252)
                     /label="tet (887 - 636)"
                     /ApEinfo_revcolor="#d59687"
                     /ApEinfo_fwdcolor="#d59687"
     primer          184..203
                     /label="pBRrevBam_primer"
                     /ApEinfo_revcolor="#84b0dc"
                     /ApEinfo_fwdcolor="#84b0dc"
     primer          205..222
                     /label="pET_seq_fwd"
                     /note="sequence: gccagcaaccgcacctgt"
                     /ApEinfo_revcolor="#b1ff67"
                     /ApEinfo_fwdcolor="#b1ff67"
     primer          complement(254..304)
                     /label="pET_BB_rev_ga4"
                     /note="sequence: GACAGTTAGCCCAGAGCAGCGTTAGACTTCatcgatctcgatcctctacgc"
                     /ApEinfo_revcolor="#b4abac"
                     /ApEinfo_fwdcolor="#b4abac"
     misc_feature    275..314
                     /label="U1"
                     /ApEinfo_revcolor="#ff9ccd"
                     /ApEinfo_fwdcolor="#ff9ccd"
                     /note="GA homology domain"
     misc_feature    574..613
                     /label="U3"
                     /ApEinfo_revcolor="#d59687"
                     /ApEinfo_fwdcolor="#d59687"
     misc_feature    883..922
                     /label="U2"
                     /ApEinfo_revcolor="#84b0dc"
                     /ApEinfo_fwdcolor="#84b0dc"
     misc_feature    926..942
                     /label="T7 promoter"
                     /ApEinfo_revcolor="#9eafd2"
                     /ApEinfo_fwdcolor="#9eafd2"
     misc_feature    1119..1162
                     /label="Thyb6"
                     /ApEinfo_revcolor="#c7b0e3"
                     /ApEinfo_fwdcolor="#c7b0e3"
     misc_feature    1163..1218
                     /label="riboJn"
                     /ApEinfo_revcolor="#b4abac"
                     /ApEinfo_fwdcolor="#b4abac"
     misc_feature    1219..1258
                     /label="Ux"
                     /ApEinfo_revcolor="#ffef86"
                     /ApEinfo_fwdcolor="#ffef86"
                     /note="GA homology domain"
     misc_feature    1292..1308
                     /label="T7 promoter"
                     /ApEinfo_revcolor="#75c6a9"
                     /ApEinfo_fwdcolor="#75c6a9"
     misc_feature    1342..1386
                     /label="T7 terminator"
                     /ApEinfo_revcolor="#85dae9"
                     /ApEinfo_fwdcolor="#85dae9"
     primer          1387..1414
                     /label="pET_BB_ds_fwd"
                     /note="sequence: ctgaaaggaggaactatatccggattgg"
                     /ApEinfo_revcolor="#b1ff67"
                     /ApEinfo_fwdcolor="#b1ff67"
     primer          complement(1416..1435)
                     /label="pET_seq_rev"
                     /note="sequence: ctacagggcgcgtcccattc"
                     /ApEinfo_revcolor="#ff9ccd"
                     /ApEinfo_fwdcolor="#ff9ccd"
     gene            complement(1993..2853)
                     /label="Ampicillin"
                     /ApEinfo_revcolor="#f58a5e"
                     /ApEinfo_fwdcolor="#f58a5e"
     primer          complement(1996..2024)
                     /label="pET_ampR_rev"
                     /note="sequence: agataggtgcctcactgattaagcattgg"
                     /ApEinfo_revcolor="#d6b295"
                     /ApEinfo_fwdcolor="#d6b295"
     promoter        complement(2896..2924)
                     /label="AmpR_promoter"
                     /ApEinfo_revcolor="#84b0dc"
                     /ApEinfo_fwdcolor="#84b0dc"
     origin          3011..3630
                     /label="pBR322_origin"
                     /ApEinfo_revcolor="#75c6a9"
                     /ApEinfo_fwdcolor="#75c6a9"
     primer          4029..4051
                     /label="pGEX_3_primer"
                     /ApEinfo_revcolor="#ff9ccd"
                     /ApEinfo_fwdcolor="#ff9ccd"
     feature         complement(4045..4236)
                     /label="ROP"
                     /ApEinfo_revcolor="#c7b0e3"
                     /ApEinfo_fwdcolor="#c7b0e3"
     regulatory      complement(4808..5899)
                     /label="lacI"
                     /ApEinfo_revcolor="#c6c9d1"
                     /ApEinfo_fwdcolor="#c6c9d1"
ORIGIN
        1 atgcgactcc tgcattagga agcagcccag tagtaggttg aggccgttga gcaccgccgc
       61 cgcaaggaat ggtgcatgca aggagatggc gcccaacagt cccccggcca cggggcctgc
      121 caccataccc acgccgaaac aagcgctcat gagcccgaag tggcgagccc gatcttcccc
      181 atcggtgatg tcggcgatat aggcgccagc aaccgcacct gtggcgccgg tgatgccggc
      241 cacgatgcgt ccggcgtaga ggatcgagat cgatCATTAC TCGCATCCAT TCTCAGGCTG
      301 TCTCGTCTCG TCTCTTCTAA TACGACTCAC TATAGGGAGA TTCGTCTCCC AATCAGGATT
      361 AGTAAGGTAA TGATGTATCG GGTCGGCATG GCATGTGCAC CTCCTCGCGG TCCGACCTGG
      421 GCTACTTCGG TAGGCTAAGG CACAACCACT AAACACATCA TTATCTTACT ttaacAACAG
      481 ATAGGCCGCt tcgGCGGCCt atctgttTTT TTTAGACTGT CGCCGGATGT GTATCCGACC
      541 TGACGATGGC CCAAAAGGGC CGAAACAGTC CTCGCACTGA AGGTCCTCAA TCGCACTGGA
      601 AACATCAAGG TCGTTCTAAT ACGACTCACT ATAGGGAGAT TCGTCTCCCT TACTGATGTG
      661 TTTAGTGGTA GGATTATCGG GGGCCACAGC AGAAGCGTTC ACGTCGCAGC CCCTGTCAGA
      721 TTCTGGTGAA TCTGCGAATT CTGCTAACCA TACTACAATC CTACTACTAA ACttaacAAA
      781 CAGATAGGCC CTCttcgGAG GGCCtatctg ttTTTTTTTA GTCATAAGTC TGGGCTAAGC
      841 CCACTGATGA GTCGCTGAAA TGCGACGAAA CTTATGACCC TCGCTGGGAG TTCGTAGACG
      901 GAAACAAACG CAGAATCCAA GCTTCTAATA CGACTCACTA TAGGGAGATT CGTCTCCCAA
      961 TCAGGATTGT AGTATGGTTG ATGTATCGGC CGGCATGGTC CCAGCCTCCT CGCTGGCGCC
     1021 GGCTGGGCAA CATTCCGAGG GGACCGTCCC CTCGGTAATG GCGAATGGGA CAAAATACTT
     1081 AATACAAAAT AATCACTTCA CAACATCAAC TATACTACtt atcAGATAAC AGATACttcg
     1141 Gtatctgtta tctgttTTTT TTAGCTGTCA CCGGATGTGC TTTCCGGTCT GATGAGTCCG
     1201 TGAGGACGAA ACAGCCTCCC AGGATACATA GATTACCACA ACTCCGAGCC CTTCCACCga
     1261 agtctaacgc tgctctgggc taactgtcTT CTAATACGAC TCACTATAGG GAGATTCGTC
     1321 TCCCTTTACC TTACTAATCC TCTATAACCC CTTGGGGCCT CTAAACGGGT CTTGAGGGGT
     1381 TTTTTGctga aaggaggaac tatatccgga ttggcgaatg ggnnnnnnnn nnnnnnnnnn
     1441 nnnnnnnnnn nnnnnnnnnn nnnnnnnnnn nnnnnnnnnn nnnnnnnnnn nnnnnnnnnn
     1501 nnnnnnnnnn nnnnnnnnnn nnnnnnnnnn nnnnnnnnnn nnnnnncnnn nnnnnnnnnn
     1561 nnnnnnnnnn nnnnnnnnnn nnnnnnnnnn nnnnnnnnnn nnnnnnnnnn nnnnnnnnnn
     1621 nnnnnnnnnn nnnnnnnnan nnnnnnnnnn nnnnnnnnnn nnnnnnnnnn nnnnnnnnnn
     1681 nnnnnnnncc tttgacgttg gagtccacgt tctttaatag tggactcttg ttccaaactg
     1741 gaacaacact caaccctatc tcggtctatt cttttgattt ataagggatt ttgccgattt
     1801 cggcctattg gttaaaaaat gagctgattt aacaaaaatt taacgcgaat tttaacaaaa
     1861 tattaacgtt tacaatttct ggcggcacga tggcatgaga ttatcaaaaa ggatcttcac
     1921 ctagatcctt ttaaattaaa aatgaagttt taaatcaatc taaagtatat atgagtaaac
     1981 ttggtctgac agttaccaat gcttaatcag tgaggcacct atctcagcga tctgtctatt
     2041 tcgttcatcc atagttgcct gactccccgt cgtgtagata actacgatac gggagggctt
     2101 accatctggc cccagtgctg caatgatacc gcgagaccca cgctcaccgg ctccagattt
     2161 atcagcaata aaccagccag ccggaagggc cgagcgcaga agtggtcctg caactttatc
     2221 cgcctccatc cagtctatta attgttgccg ggaagctaga gtaagtagtt cgccagttaa
     2281 tagtttgcgc aacgttgttg ccattgctac aggcatcgtg gtgtcacgct cgtcgtttgg
     2341 tatggcttca ttcagctccg gttcccaacg atcaaggcga gttacatgat cccccatgtt
     2401 gtgcaaaaaa gcggttagct ccttcggtcc tccgatcgtt gtcagaagta agttggccgc
     2461 agtgttatca ctcatggtta tggcagcact gcataattct cttactgtca tgccatccgt
     2521 aagatgcttt tctgtgactg gtgagtactc aaccaagtca ttctgagaat agtgtatgcg
     2581 gcgaccgagt tgctcttgcc cggcgtcaat acgggataat accgcgccac atagcagaac
     2641 tttaaaagtg ctcatcattg gaaaacgttc ttcggggcga aaactctcaa ggatcttacc
     2701 gctgttgaga tccagttcga tgtaacccac tcgtgcaccc aactgatctt cagcatcttt
     2761 tactttcacc agcgtttctg ggtgagcaaa aacaggaagg caaaatgccg caaaaaaggg
     2821 aataagggcg acacggaaat gttgaatact catactcttc ctttttcaat catgattgaa
     2881 gcatttatca gggttattgt ctcatgagcg gatacatatt tgaatgtatt tagaaaaata
     2941 aacaaatagg tcatgaccaa aatcccttaa cgtgagtttt cgttccactg agcgtcagac
     3001 cccgtagaaa agatcaaagg atcttcttga gatccttttt ttctgcgcgt aatctgctgc
     3061 ttgcaaacaa aaaaaccacc gctaccagcg gtggtttgtt tgccggatca agagctacca
     3121 actctttttc cgaaggtaac tggcttcagc agagcgcaga taccaaatac tgtccttcta
     3181 gtgtagccgt agttaggcca ccacttcaag aactctgtag caccgcctac atacctcgct
     3241 ctgctaatcc tgttaccagt ggctgctgcc agtggcgata agtcgtgtct taccgggttg
     3301 gactcaagac gatagttacc ggataaggcg cagcggtcgg gctgaacggg gggttcgtgc
     3361 acacagccca gcttggagcg aacgacctac accgaactga gatacctaca gcgtgagcta
     3421 tgagaaagcg ccacgcttcc cgaagggaga aaggcggaca ggtatccggt aagcggcagg
     3481 gtcggaacag gagagcgcac gagggagctt ccagggggaa acgcctggta tctttatagt
     3541 cctgtcgggt ttcgccacct ctgacttgag cgtcgatttt tgtgatgctc gtcagggggg
     3601 cggagcctat ggaaaaacgc cagcaacgcg gcctttttac ggttcctggc cttttgctgg
     3661 ccttttgctc acatgttctt tcctgcgtta tcccctgatt ctgtggataa ccgtattacc
     3721 gcctttgagt gagctgatac cgctcgccgc agccgaacga ccgagcgcag cgagtcagtg
     3781 agcgaggaag cggaagagcg cctgatgcgg tattttctcc ttacgcatct gtgcggtatt
     3841 tcacaccgca tatatggtgc actctcagta caatctgctc tgatgccgca tagttaagcc
     3901 agtatacact ccgctatcgc tacgtgactg ggtcatggct gcgccccgac acccgccaac
     3961 acccgctgac gcgccctgac gggcttgtct gctcccggca tccgcttaca gacaagctgt
     4021 gaccgtctcc gggagctgca tgtgtcagag gttttcaccg tcatcaccga aacgcgcgag
     4081 gcagctgcgg taaagctcat cagcgtggtc gtgaagcgat tcacagatgt ctgcctgttc
     4141 atccgcgtcc agctcgttga gtttctccag aagcgttaat gtctggcttc tgataaagcg
     4201 ggccatgtta agggcggttt tttcctgttt ggtcactgat gcctccgtgt aagggggatt
     4261 tctgttcatg ggggtaatga taccgatgaa acgagagagg atgctcacga tacgggttac
     4321 tgatgatgaa catgcccggt tactggaacg ttgtgagggt aaacaactgg cggtatggat
     4381 gcggcgggac cagagaaaaa tcactcaggg tcaatgccag cgcttcgtta atacagatgt
     4441 aggtgttcca cagggtagcc agcagcatcc tgcgatgcag atccggaaca taatggtgca
     4501 gggcgctgac ttccgcgttt ccagacttta cgaaacacgg aaaccgaaga ccattcatgt
     4561 tgttgctcag gtcgcagacg ttttgcagca gcagtcgctt cacgttcgct cgcgtatcgg
     4621 tgattcattc tgctaaccag taaggcaacc ccgccagcct agccgggtcc tcaacgacag
     4681 gagcacgatc atgctagtca tgccccgcgc ccaccggaag gagctgactg ggttgaaggc
     4741 tctcaagggc atcggtcgag atcccggtgc ctaatgagtg agctaactta cattaattgc
     4801 gttgcgctca ctgcccgctt tccagtcggg aaacctgtcg tgccagctgc attaatgaat
     4861 cggccaacgc gcggggagag gcggtttgcg tattgggcgc cagggtggtt tttcttttca
     4921 ccagtgagac gggcaacagc tgattgccct tcaccgcctg gccctgagag agttgcagca
     4981 agcggtccac gctggtttgc cccagcaggc gaaaatcctg tttgatggtg gttaacggcg
     5041 ggatataaca tgagctgtct tcggtatcgt cgtatcccac taccgagatg tccgcaccaa
     5101 cgcgcagccc ggactcggta atggcgcgca ttgcgcccag cgccatctga tcgttggcaa
     5161 ccagcatcgc agtgggaacg atgccctcat tcagcatttg catggtttgt tgaaaaccgg
     5221 acatggcact ccagtcgcct tcccgttccg ctatcggctg aatttgattg cgagtgagat
     5281 atttatgcca gccagccaga cgcagacgcg ccgagacaga acttaatggg cccgctaaca
     5341 gcgcgatttg ctggtgaccc aatgcgacca gatgctccac gcccagtcgc gtaccgtctt
     5401 catgggagaa aataatactg ttgatgggtg tctggtcaga gacatcaaga aataacgccg
     5461 gaacattagt gcaggcagct tccacagcaa tggcatcctg gtcatccagc ggatagttaa
     5521 tgatcagccc actgacgcgt tgcgcgagaa gattgtgcac cgccgcttta caggcttcga
     5581 cgccgcttcg ttctaccatc gacaccacca cgctggcacc cagttgatcg gcgcgagatt
     5641 taatcgccgc gacaatttgc gacggcgcgt gcagggccag actggaggtg gcaacgccaa
     5701 tcagcaacga ctgtttgccc gccagttgtt gtgccacgcg gttgggaatg taattcagct
     5761 ccgccatcgc cgcttccact ttttcccgcg ttttcgcaga aacgtggctg gcctggttca
     5821 ccacgcggga aacggtctga taagagacac cggcatactc tgcgacatcg tataacgtta
     5881 ctggtttcac attcaccacc ctgaattgac tctcttccgg gcgctatcat gccataccgc
     5941 gaaaggtttt gcgccattcg atggtgtccg ggatctcgac gctctccctt
//
