# Supplementary material for: Genetically encoded RNA strand exchange circuits for programmable protein expression and computation in cells
Source: bioRxiv preprint, doi:10.1101/2025.09.24.678369, version 1 (2025-09-24)
Supplement: Plasmid GenBank files [file 678369_file04.zip › Supplementary File 2/pET - G_31 G_30 G_29 Io.gb]

LOCUS       pET_-_G_31_+_G_30_+_G_2 6020 bp ds-DNA     circular     22-SEP-2025
DEFINITION  .
KEYWORDS    "accession:addgene_vdb_2659"
COMMENT     Imported from database: AddGene Entry: pETDuet-1 URL:
            https://www.addgene.org/browse/sequence/2659/giraffe-analyze_vdb/
            GENERAL Analyze: Sequence Bacterial Resistance: Ampicillin Catalog
            Number: 71146 Cloning Method: Unknown Constitutive: Unspecified
            Notes: pETDuet-1 is designed for the coexpression of two target
            genes. pETDuet-1 carries the pBR322-derived ColE1 replicon, lacI
            gene and ampicillin resistance gene. Plasmid Type: Bacterial
            Expression, coexpression Promotor: T7 Size: 5420 Source/Vendor: EMD
            Biosciences Stable: Unspecified Viral/Non-Viral: Nonviral
FEATURES             Location/Qualifiers
     gene            complement(1..252)
                     /label="tet (887 - 636)"
                     /ApEinfo_revcolor="#d59687"
                     /ApEinfo_fwdcolor="#d59687"
     primer          184..203
                     /label="pBRrevBam_primer"
                     /ApEinfo_revcolor="#84b0dc"
                     /ApEinfo_fwdcolor="#84b0dc"
     primer          205..222
                     /label="pET_seq_fwd"
                     /note="sequence: gccagcaaccgcacctgt"
                     /ApEinfo_revcolor="#b1ff67"
                     /ApEinfo_fwdcolor="#b1ff67"
     primer          complement(254..304)
                     /label="pET_BB_rev_ga4"
                     /note="sequence: GACAGTTAGCCCAGAGCAGCGTTAGACTTCatcgatctcgatcctctacgc"
                     /ApEinfo_revcolor="#b4abac"
                     /ApEinfo_fwdcolor="#b4abac"
     misc_feature    275..314
                     /label="U1"
                     /ApEinfo_revcolor="#ff9ccd"
                     /ApEinfo_fwdcolor="#ff9ccd"
                     /note="GA homology domain"
     misc_feature    574..613
                     /label="U3"
                     /ApEinfo_revcolor="#d59687"
                     /ApEinfo_fwdcolor="#d59687"
     misc_feature    883..922
                     /label="U2"
                     /ApEinfo_revcolor="#84b0dc"
                     /ApEinfo_fwdcolor="#84b0dc"
     misc_feature    926..942
                     /label="T7 promoter"
                     /ApEinfo_revcolor="#9eafd2"
                     /ApEinfo_fwdcolor="#9eafd2"
     misc_feature    1119..1162
                     /label="Thyb6"
                     /ApEinfo_revcolor="#c7b0e3"
                     /ApEinfo_fwdcolor="#c7b0e3"
     misc_feature    1163..1218
                     /label="riboJn"
                     /ApEinfo_revcolor="#b4abac"
                     /ApEinfo_fwdcolor="#b4abac"
     misc_feature    1219..1258
                     /label="Ux"
                     /ApEinfo_revcolor="#ffef86"
                     /ApEinfo_fwdcolor="#ffef86"
                     /note="GA homology domain"
     misc_feature    1292..1308
                     /label="T7 promoter"
                     /ApEinfo_revcolor="#75c6a9"
                     /ApEinfo_fwdcolor="#75c6a9"
     misc_feature    1342..1386
                     /label="T7 terminator"
                     /ApEinfo_revcolor="#85dae9"
                     /ApEinfo_fwdcolor="#85dae9"
     primer          1417..1444
                     /label="pET_BB_ds_fwd"
                     /note="sequence: ctgaaaggaggaactatatccggattgg"
                     /ApEinfo_revcolor="#b1ff67"
                     /ApEinfo_fwdcolor="#b1ff67"
     primer          complement(1446..1465)
                     /label="pET_seq_rev"
                     /note="sequence: ctacagggcgcgtcccattc"
                     /ApEinfo_revcolor="#ff9ccd"
                     /ApEinfo_fwdcolor="#ff9ccd"
     gene            complement(2023..2883)
                     /label="Ampicillin"
                     /ApEinfo_revcolor="#f58a5e"
                     /ApEinfo_fwdcolor="#f58a5e"
     primer          complement(2026..2054)
                     /label="pET_ampR_rev"
                     /note="sequence: agataggtgcctcactgattaagcattgg"
                     /ApEinfo_revcolor="#d6b295"
                     /ApEinfo_fwdcolor="#d6b295"
     promoter        complement(2926..2954)
                     /label="AmpR_promoter"
                     /ApEinfo_revcolor="#84b0dc"
                     /ApEinfo_fwdcolor="#84b0dc"
     origin          3041..3660
                     /label="pBR322_origin"
                     /ApEinfo_revcolor="#75c6a9"
                     /ApEinfo_fwdcolor="#75c6a9"
     primer          4059..4081
                     /label="pGEX_3_primer"
                     /ApEinfo_revcolor="#ff9ccd"
                     /ApEinfo_fwdcolor="#ff9ccd"
     feature         complement(4075..4266)
                     /label="ROP"
                     /ApEinfo_revcolor="#c7b0e3"
                     /ApEinfo_fwdcolor="#c7b0e3"
     regulatory      complement(4838..5929)
                     /label="lacI"
                     /ApEinfo_revcolor="#c6c9d1"
                     /ApEinfo_fwdcolor="#c6c9d1"
ORIGIN
        1 atgcgactcc tgcattagga agcagcccag tagtaggttg aggccgttga gcaccgccgc
       61 cgcaaggaat ggtgcatgca aggagatggc gcccaacagt cccccggcca cggggcctgc
      121 caccataccc acgccgaaac aagcgctcat gagcccgaag tggcgagccc gatcttcccc
      181 atcggtgatg tcggcgatat aggcgccagc aaccgcacct gtggcgccgg tgatgccggc
      241 cacgatgcgt ccggcgtaga ggatcgagat cgatCATTAC TCGCATCCAT TCTCAGGCTG
      301 TCTCGTCTCG TCTCTTCTAA TACGACTCAC TATAGGGAGA TTCGTCTCCC AATCAGGATT
      361 AGTAAGGTAA TGATGTATCG GGTCGGCATG GCATGTGCAC CTCCTCGCGG TCCGACCTGG
      421 GCTACTTCGG TAGGCTAAGG CACAACCACT AAACACATCA TTATCTTACT ttaacAACAG
      481 ATAGGCCGCt tcgGCGGCCt atctgttTTT TTTAGACTGT CGCCGGATGT GTATCCGACC
      541 TGACGATGGC CCAAAAGGGC CGAAACAGTC CTCGCACTGA AGGTCCTCAA TCGCACTGGA
      601 AACATCAAGG TCGTTCTAAT ACGACTCACT ATAGGGAGAT TCGTCTCCCT TACTGATGTG
      661 TTTAGTGGTA GGATTATCGG GGGCCACAGC AGAAGCGTTC ACGTCGCAGC CCCTGTCAGA
      721 TTCTGGTGAA TCTGCGAATT CTGCTAACCA TACTACAATC CTACTACTAA ACttaacAAA
      781 CAGATAGGCC CTCttcgGAG GGCCtatctg ttTTTTTTTA GTCATAAGTC TGGGCTAAGC
      841 CCACTGATGA GTCGCTGAAA TGCGACGAAA CTTATGACCC TCGCTGGGAG TTCGTAGACG
      901 GAAACAAACG CAGAATCCAA GCTTCTAATA CGACTCACTA TAGGGAGATT CGTCTCCCAA
      961 TCAGGATTGT AGTATGGTTG ATGTATCGGC CGGCATGGTC CCAGCCTCCT CGCTGGCGCC
     1021 GGCTGGGCAA CATTCCGAGG GGACCGTCCC CTCGGTAATG GCGAATGGGA CAAAATACTT
     1081 AATACAAAAT AATCACTTCA CAACATCAAC TATACTACtt atcAGATAAC AGATACttcg
     1141 Gtatctgtta tctgttTTTT TTAGCTGTCA CCGGATGTGC TTTCCGGTCT GATGAGTCCG
     1201 TGAGGACGAA ACAGCCTCCC AGGATACATA GATTACCACA ACTCCGAGCC CTTCCACCga
     1261 agtctaacgc tgctctgggc taactgtcTT CTAATACGAC TCACTATAGG GAGATTCGTC
     1321 TCCCAATCAA TAACACACAT ACTATAACCC CTTGGGGCCT CTAAACGGGT CTTGAGGGGT
     1381 TTTTTGCTGA AACCTCAGGC ATTTGAGAAG CACACGctga aaggaggaac tatatccgga
     1441 ttggcgaatg ggnnnnnnnn nnnnnnnnnn nnnnnnnnnn nnnnnnnnnn nnnnnnnnnn
     1501 nnnnnnnnnn nnnnnnnnnn nnnnnnnnnn nnnnnnnnnn nnnnnnnnnn nnnnnnnnnn
     1561 nnnnnnnnnn nnnnnncnnn nnnnnnnnnn nnnnnnnnnn nnnnnnnnnn nnnnnnnnnn
     1621 nnnnnnnnnn nnnnnnnnnn nnnnnnnnnn nnnnnnnnnn nnnnnnnnan nnnnnnnnnn
     1681 nnnnnnnnnn nnnnnnnnnn nnnnnnnnnn nnnnnnnncc tttgacgttg gagtccacgt
     1741 tctttaatag tggactcttg ttccaaactg gaacaacact caaccctatc tcggtctatt
     1801 cttttgattt ataagggatt ttgccgattt cggcctattg gttaaaaaat gagctgattt
     1861 aacaaaaatt taacgcgaat tttaacaaaa tattaacgtt tacaatttct ggcggcacga
     1921 tggcatgaga ttatcaaaaa ggatcttcac ctagatcctt ttaaattaaa aatgaagttt
     1981 taaatcaatc taaagtatat atgagtaaac ttggtctgac agttaccaat gcttaatcag
     2041 tgaggcacct atctcagcga tctgtctatt tcgttcatcc atagttgcct gactccccgt
     2101 cgtgtagata actacgatac gggagggctt accatctggc cccagtgctg caatgatacc
     2161 gcgagaccca cgctcaccgg ctccagattt atcagcaata aaccagccag ccggaagggc
     2221 cgagcgcaga agtggtcctg caactttatc cgcctccatc cagtctatta attgttgccg
     2281 ggaagctaga gtaagtagtt cgccagttaa tagtttgcgc aacgttgttg ccattgctac
     2341 aggcatcgtg gtgtcacgct cgtcgtttgg tatggcttca ttcagctccg gttcccaacg
     2401 atcaaggcga gttacatgat cccccatgtt gtgcaaaaaa gcggttagct ccttcggtcc
     2461 tccgatcgtt gtcagaagta agttggccgc agtgttatca ctcatggtta tggcagcact
     2521 gcataattct cttactgtca tgccatccgt aagatgcttt tctgtgactg gtgagtactc
     2581 aaccaagtca ttctgagaat agtgtatgcg gcgaccgagt tgctcttgcc cggcgtcaat
     2641 acgggataat accgcgccac atagcagaac tttaaaagtg ctcatcattg gaaaacgttc
     2701 ttcggggcga aaactctcaa ggatcttacc gctgttgaga tccagttcga tgtaacccac
     2761 tcgtgcaccc aactgatctt cagcatcttt tactttcacc agcgtttctg ggtgagcaaa
     2821 aacaggaagg caaaatgccg caaaaaaggg aataagggcg acacggaaat gttgaatact
     2881 catactcttc ctttttcaat catgattgaa gcatttatca gggttattgt ctcatgagcg
     2941 gatacatatt tgaatgtatt tagaaaaata aacaaatagg tcatgaccaa aatcccttaa
     3001 cgtgagtttt cgttccactg agcgtcagac cccgtagaaa agatcaaagg atcttcttga
     3061 gatccttttt ttctgcgcgt aatctgctgc ttgcaaacaa aaaaaccacc gctaccagcg
     3121 gtggtttgtt tgccggatca agagctacca actctttttc cgaaggtaac tggcttcagc
     3181 agagcgcaga taccaaatac tgtccttcta gtgtagccgt agttaggcca ccacttcaag
     3241 aactctgtag caccgcctac atacctcgct ctgctaatcc tgttaccagt ggctgctgcc
     3301 agtggcgata agtcgtgtct taccgggttg gactcaagac gatagttacc ggataaggcg
     3361 cagcggtcgg gctgaacggg gggttcgtgc acacagccca gcttggagcg aacgacctac
     3421 accgaactga gatacctaca gcgtgagcta tgagaaagcg ccacgcttcc cgaagggaga
     3481 aaggcggaca ggtatccggt aagcggcagg gtcggaacag gagagcgcac gagggagctt
     3541 ccagggggaa acgcctggta tctttatagt cctgtcgggt ttcgccacct ctgacttgag
     3601 cgtcgatttt tgtgatgctc gtcagggggg cggagcctat ggaaaaacgc cagcaacgcg
     3661 gcctttttac ggttcctggc cttttgctgg ccttttgctc acatgttctt tcctgcgtta
     3721 tcccctgatt ctgtggataa ccgtattacc gcctttgagt gagctgatac cgctcgccgc
     3781 agccgaacga ccgagcgcag cgagtcagtg agcgaggaag cggaagagcg cctgatgcgg
     3841 tattttctcc ttacgcatct gtgcggtatt tcacaccgca tatatggtgc actctcagta
     3901 caatctgctc tgatgccgca tagttaagcc agtatacact ccgctatcgc tacgtgactg
     3961 ggtcatggct gcgccccgac acccgccaac acccgctgac gcgccctgac gggcttgtct
     4021 gctcccggca tccgcttaca gacaagctgt gaccgtctcc gggagctgca tgtgtcagag
     4081 gttttcaccg tcatcaccga aacgcgcgag gcagctgcgg taaagctcat cagcgtggtc
     4141 gtgaagcgat tcacagatgt ctgcctgttc atccgcgtcc agctcgttga gtttctccag
     4201 aagcgttaat gtctggcttc tgataaagcg ggccatgtta agggcggttt tttcctgttt
     4261 ggtcactgat gcctccgtgt aagggggatt tctgttcatg ggggtaatga taccgatgaa
     4321 acgagagagg atgctcacga tacgggttac tgatgatgaa catgcccggt tactggaacg
     4381 ttgtgagggt aaacaactgg cggtatggat gcggcgggac cagagaaaaa tcactcaggg
     4441 tcaatgccag cgcttcgtta atacagatgt aggtgttcca cagggtagcc agcagcatcc
     4501 tgcgatgcag atccggaaca taatggtgca gggcgctgac ttccgcgttt ccagacttta
     4561 cgaaacacgg aaaccgaaga ccattcatgt tgttgctcag gtcgcagacg ttttgcagca
     4621 gcagtcgctt cacgttcgct cgcgtatcgg tgattcattc tgctaaccag taaggcaacc
     4681 ccgccagcct agccgggtcc tcaacgacag gagcacgatc atgctagtca tgccccgcgc
     4741 ccaccggaag gagctgactg ggttgaaggc tctcaagggc atcggtcgag atcccggtgc
     4801 ctaatgagtg agctaactta cattaattgc gttgcgctca ctgcccgctt tccagtcggg
     4861 aaacctgtcg tgccagctgc attaatgaat cggccaacgc gcggggagag gcggtttgcg
     4921 tattgggcgc cagggtggtt tttcttttca ccagtgagac gggcaacagc tgattgccct
     4981 tcaccgcctg gccctgagag agttgcagca agcggtccac gctggtttgc cccagcaggc
     5041 gaaaatcctg tttgatggtg gttaacggcg ggatataaca tgagctgtct tcggtatcgt
     5101 cgtatcccac taccgagatg tccgcaccaa cgcgcagccc ggactcggta atggcgcgca
     5161 ttgcgcccag cgccatctga tcgttggcaa ccagcatcgc agtgggaacg atgccctcat
     5221 tcagcatttg catggtttgt tgaaaaccgg acatggcact ccagtcgcct tcccgttccg
     5281 ctatcggctg aatttgattg cgagtgagat atttatgcca gccagccaga cgcagacgcg
     5341 ccgagacaga acttaatggg cccgctaaca gcgcgatttg ctggtgaccc aatgcgacca
     5401 gatgctccac gcccagtcgc gtaccgtctt catgggagaa aataatactg ttgatgggtg
     5461 tctggtcaga gacatcaaga aataacgccg gaacattagt gcaggcagct tccacagcaa
     5521 tggcatcctg gtcatccagc ggatagttaa tgatcagccc actgacgcgt tgcgcgagaa
     5581 gattgtgcac cgccgcttta caggcttcga cgccgcttcg ttctaccatc gacaccacca
     5641 cgctggcacc cagttgatcg gcgcgagatt taatcgccgc gacaatttgc gacggcgcgt
     5701 gcagggccag actggaggtg gcaacgccaa tcagcaacga ctgtttgccc gccagttgtt
     5761 gtgccacgcg gttgggaatg taattcagct ccgccatcgc cgcttccact ttttcccgcg
     5821 ttttcgcaga aacgtggctg gcctggttca ccacgcggga aacggtctga taagagacac
     5881 cggcatactc tgcgacatcg tataacgtta ctggtttcac attcaccacc ctgaattgac
     5941 tctcttccgg gcgctatcat gccataccgc gaaaggtttt gcgccattcg atggtgtccg
     6001 ggatctcgac gctctccctt
//
