# Supplementary material for: Genetically encoded RNA strand exchange circuits for programmable protein expression and computation in cells
Source: bioRxiv preprint, doi:10.1101/2025.09.24.678369, version 1 (2025-09-24)
Supplement: Plasmid GenBank files [file 678369_file04.zip › Supplementary File 2/pET - G_35 IN_36.gb]

LOCUS       pET_-_G_35_+_IN_36      5382 bp ds-DNA     circular     22-SEP-2025
DEFINITION  .
KEYWORDS    "accession:addgene_vdb_2659"
COMMENT     Imported from database: AddGene Entry: pETDuet-1 URL:
            https://www.addgene.org/browse/sequence/2659/giraffe-analyze_vdb/
            GENERAL Analyze: Sequence Bacterial Resistance: Ampicillin Catalog
            Number: 71146 Cloning Method: Unknown Constitutive: Unspecified
            Notes: pETDuet-1 is designed for the coexpression of two target
            genes. pETDuet-1 carries the pBR322-derived ColE1 replicon, lacI
            gene and ampicillin resistance gene. Plasmid Type: Bacterial
            Expression, coexpression Promotor: T7 Size: 5420 Source/Vendor: EMD
            Biosciences Stable: Unspecified Viral/Non-Viral: Nonviral
FEATURES             Location/Qualifiers
     gene            complement(1..252)
                     /label="tet (887 - 636)"
                     /ApEinfo_revcolor="#d59687"
                     /ApEinfo_fwdcolor="#d59687"
     primer          184..203
                     /label="pBRrevBam_primer"
                     /ApEinfo_revcolor="#84b0dc"
                     /ApEinfo_fwdcolor="#84b0dc"
     primer          205..222
                     /label="pET_seq_fwd"
                     /note="sequence: gccagcaaccgcacctgt"
                     /ApEinfo_revcolor="#b1ff67"
                     /ApEinfo_fwdcolor="#b1ff67"
     primer          complement(254..304)
                     /label="pET_BB_rev_ga4"
                     /note="sequence: GACAGTTAGCCCAGAGCAGCGTTAGACTTCatcgatctcgatcctctacgc"
                     /ApEinfo_revcolor="#b4abac"
                     /ApEinfo_fwdcolor="#b4abac"
     misc_feature    275..314
                     /label="U1"
                     /ApEinfo_revcolor="#ff9ccd"
                     /ApEinfo_fwdcolor="#ff9ccd"
                     /note="GA homology domain"
     misc_feature    318..334
                     /label="T7 promoter"
                     /ApEinfo_revcolor="#9eafd2"
                     /ApEinfo_fwdcolor="#9eafd2"
     misc_feature    335..350
                     /label="5hp"
                     /ApEinfo_revcolor="#9eafd2"
                     /ApEinfo_fwdcolor="#9eafd2"
     primer          complement(339..365)
                     /label="hp5Ad20_1_rev"
                     /note="sequence: TGTATTAAGTATTTTGGGAGACGAATC"
                     /ApEinfo_revcolor="#d6b295"
                     /ApEinfo_fwdcolor="#d6b295"
     misc_feature    351..371
                     /label="d21"
                     /ApEinfo_revcolor="#c6c9d1"
                     /ApEinfo_fwdcolor="#c6c9d1"
     primer          366..397
                     /label="d6_3_3u1d_fwd"
                     /note="sequence: TTATTATCACTTCACAACATCACATATTCAAT"
                     /ApEinfo_revcolor="#ff9ccd"
                     /ApEinfo_fwdcolor="#ff9ccd"
     primer          366..397
                     /label="d6_2_3u1d_fwd"
                     /note="sequence: ATATACTCACTTCACAACATCACATATTCAAT"
                     /ApEinfo_revcolor="#ff9ccd"
                     /ApEinfo_fwdcolor="#ff9ccd"
     misc_feature    372..381
                     /label=1
                     /ApEinfo_revcolor="#f58a5e"
                     /ApEinfo_fwdcolor="#f58a5e"
     misc_feature    382..387
                     /label="u"
                     /ApEinfo_revcolor="#b4abac"
                     /ApEinfo_fwdcolor="#b4abac"
     misc_feature    388..397
                     /label=3
                     /ApEinfo_revcolor="#f8d3a9"
                     /ApEinfo_fwdcolor="#f8d3a9"
     misc_feature    511..554
                     /label="Thyb6"
                     /ApEinfo_revcolor="#c7b0e3"
                     /ApEinfo_fwdcolor="#c7b0e3"
     misc_feature    555..610
                     /label="riboJn"
                     /ApEinfo_revcolor="#b4abac"
                     /ApEinfo_fwdcolor="#b4abac"
     misc_feature    611..650
                     /label="Ux"
                     /ApEinfo_revcolor="#ffef86"
                     /ApEinfo_fwdcolor="#ffef86"
                     /note="GA homology domain"
     misc_feature    684..700
                     /label="T7 promoter"
                     /ApEinfo_revcolor="#d6b295"
                     /ApEinfo_fwdcolor="#d6b295"
     misc_feature    734..778
                     /label="T7 terminator"
                     /ApEinfo_revcolor="#85dae9"
                     /ApEinfo_fwdcolor="#85dae9"
     primer          779..806
                     /label="pET_BB_ds_fwd"
                     /note="sequence: ctgaaaggaggaactatatccggattgg"
                     /ApEinfo_revcolor="#b1ff67"
                     /ApEinfo_fwdcolor="#b1ff67"
     primer          complement(808..827)
                     /label="pET_seq_rev"
                     /note="sequence: ctacagggcgcgtcccattc"
                     /ApEinfo_revcolor="#ff9ccd"
                     /ApEinfo_fwdcolor="#ff9ccd"
     gene            complement(1385..2245)
                     /label="Ampicillin"
                     /ApEinfo_revcolor="#f58a5e"
                     /ApEinfo_fwdcolor="#f58a5e"
     primer          complement(1388..1416)
                     /label="pET_ampR_rev"
                     /note="sequence: agataggtgcctcactgattaagcattgg"
                     /ApEinfo_revcolor="#d6b295"
                     /ApEinfo_fwdcolor="#d6b295"
     promoter        complement(2288..2316)
                     /label="AmpR_promoter"
                     /ApEinfo_revcolor="#84b0dc"
                     /ApEinfo_fwdcolor="#84b0dc"
     origin          2403..3022
                     /label="pBR322_origin"
                     /ApEinfo_revcolor="#75c6a9"
                     /ApEinfo_fwdcolor="#75c6a9"
     primer          3421..3443
                     /label="pGEX_3_primer"
                     /ApEinfo_revcolor="#ff9ccd"
                     /ApEinfo_fwdcolor="#ff9ccd"
     feature         complement(3437..3628)
                     /label="ROP"
                     /ApEinfo_revcolor="#c7b0e3"
                     /ApEinfo_fwdcolor="#c7b0e3"
     regulatory      complement(4200..5291)
                     /label="lacI"
                     /ApEinfo_revcolor="#c6c9d1"
                     /ApEinfo_fwdcolor="#c6c9d1"
ORIGIN
        1 atgcgactcc tgcattagga agcagcccag tagtaggttg aggccgttga gcaccgccgc
       61 cgcaaggaat ggtgcatgca aggagatggc gcccaacagt cccccggcca cggggcctgc
      121 caccataccc acgccgaaac aagcgctcat gagcccgaag tggcgagccc gatcttcccc
      181 atcggtgatg tcggcgatat aggcgccagc aaccgcacct gtggcgccgg tgatgccggc
      241 cacgatgcgt ccggcgtaga ggatcgagat cgatCATTAC TCGCATCCAT TCTCAGGCTG
      301 TCTCGTCTCG TCTCTTCTAA TACGACTCAC TATAGGGAGA TTCGTCTCCC AAAATACTTA
      361 ATACAAAATA ATCACTTCAC AACATCACAT ATTCAATTAC GGCCGGCATG GTCCCAGCCT
      421 CCTCGCTGGC GCCGGCTGGG CAACATTCCG AGGGGACCGT CCCCTCGGTA ATGGCGAATG
      481 GGACAATCAG GATTATTGAA TGTGTGATGT atatcAGATA ACAGATACtt cgGtatctgt
      541 tatctgttTT TTTTAGCTGT CACCGGATGT GCTTTCCGGT CTGATGAGTC CGTGAGGACG
      601 AAACAGCCTC CCAGGATACA TAGATTACCA CAACTCCGAG CCCTTCCACC gaagtctaac
      661 gctgctctgg gctaactgtc TTCTAATACG ACTCACTATA GGGAGATTCG TCTCCCACAC
      721 ATTCAATAAT CCTCTATAAC CCCTTGGGGC CTCTAAACGG GTCTTGAGGG GTTTTTTGct
      781 gaaaggagga actatatccg gattggcgaa tgggnnnnnn nnnnnnnnnn nnnnnnnnnn
      841 nnnnnnnnnn nnnnnnnnnn nnnnnnnnnn nnnnnnnnnn nnnnnnnnnn nnnnnnnnnn
      901 nnnnnnnnnn nnnnnnnnnn nnnnnnnnnn nnnnnnnncn nnnnnnnnnn nnnnnnnnnn
      961 nnnnnnnnnn nnnnnnnnnn nnnnnnnnnn nnnnnnnnnn nnnnnnnnnn nnnnnnnnnn
     1021 nnnnnnnnnn annnnnnnnn nnnnnnnnnn nnnnnnnnnn nnnnnnnnnn nnnnnnnnnn
     1081 cctttgacgt tggagtccac gttctttaat agtggactct tgttccaaac tggaacaaca
     1141 ctcaacccta tctcggtcta ttcttttgat ttataaggga ttttgccgat ttcggcctat
     1201 tggttaaaaa atgagctgat ttaacaaaaa tttaacgcga attttaacaa aatattaacg
     1261 tttacaattt ctggcggcac gatggcatga gattatcaaa aaggatcttc acctagatcc
     1321 ttttaaatta aaaatgaagt tttaaatcaa tctaaagtat atatgagtaa acttggtctg
     1381 acagttacca atgcttaatc agtgaggcac ctatctcagc gatctgtcta tttcgttcat
     1441 ccatagttgc ctgactcccc gtcgtgtaga taactacgat acgggagggc ttaccatctg
     1501 gccccagtgc tgcaatgata ccgcgagacc cacgctcacc ggctccagat ttatcagcaa
     1561 taaaccagcc agccggaagg gccgagcgca gaagtggtcc tgcaacttta tccgcctcca
     1621 tccagtctat taattgttgc cgggaagcta gagtaagtag ttcgccagtt aatagtttgc
     1681 gcaacgttgt tgccattgct acaggcatcg tggtgtcacg ctcgtcgttt ggtatggctt
     1741 cattcagctc cggttcccaa cgatcaaggc gagttacatg atcccccatg ttgtgcaaaa
     1801 aagcggttag ctccttcggt cctccgatcg ttgtcagaag taagttggcc gcagtgttat
     1861 cactcatggt tatggcagca ctgcataatt ctcttactgt catgccatcc gtaagatgct
     1921 tttctgtgac tggtgagtac tcaaccaagt cattctgaga atagtgtatg cggcgaccga
     1981 gttgctcttg cccggcgtca atacgggata ataccgcgcc acatagcaga actttaaaag
     2041 tgctcatcat tggaaaacgt tcttcggggc gaaaactctc aaggatctta ccgctgttga
     2101 gatccagttc gatgtaaccc actcgtgcac ccaactgatc ttcagcatct tttactttca
     2161 ccagcgtttc tgggtgagca aaaacaggaa ggcaaaatgc cgcaaaaaag ggaataaggg
     2221 cgacacggaa atgttgaata ctcatactct tcctttttca atcatgattg aagcatttat
     2281 cagggttatt gtctcatgag cggatacata tttgaatgta tttagaaaaa taaacaaata
     2341 ggtcatgacc aaaatccctt aacgtgagtt ttcgttccac tgagcgtcag accccgtaga
     2401 aaagatcaaa ggatcttctt gagatccttt ttttctgcgc gtaatctgct gcttgcaaac
     2461 aaaaaaacca ccgctaccag cggtggtttg tttgccggat caagagctac caactctttt
     2521 tccgaaggta actggcttca gcagagcgca gataccaaat actgtccttc tagtgtagcc
     2581 gtagttaggc caccacttca agaactctgt agcaccgcct acatacctcg ctctgctaat
     2641 cctgttacca gtggctgctg ccagtggcga taagtcgtgt cttaccgggt tggactcaag
     2701 acgatagtta ccggataagg cgcagcggtc gggctgaacg gggggttcgt gcacacagcc
     2761 cagcttggag cgaacgacct acaccgaact gagataccta cagcgtgagc tatgagaaag
     2821 cgccacgctt cccgaaggga gaaaggcgga caggtatccg gtaagcggca gggtcggaac
     2881 aggagagcgc acgagggagc ttccaggggg aaacgcctgg tatctttata gtcctgtcgg
     2941 gtttcgccac ctctgacttg agcgtcgatt tttgtgatgc tcgtcagggg ggcggagcct
     3001 atggaaaaac gccagcaacg cggccttttt acggttcctg gccttttgct ggccttttgc
     3061 tcacatgttc tttcctgcgt tatcccctga ttctgtggat aaccgtatta ccgcctttga
     3121 gtgagctgat accgctcgcc gcagccgaac gaccgagcgc agcgagtcag tgagcgagga
     3181 agcggaagag cgcctgatgc ggtattttct ccttacgcat ctgtgcggta tttcacaccg
     3241 catatatggt gcactctcag tacaatctgc tctgatgccg catagttaag ccagtataca
     3301 ctccgctatc gctacgtgac tgggtcatgg ctgcgccccg acacccgcca acacccgctg
     3361 acgcgccctg acgggcttgt ctgctcccgg catccgctta cagacaagct gtgaccgtct
     3421 ccgggagctg catgtgtcag aggttttcac cgtcatcacc gaaacgcgcg aggcagctgc
     3481 ggtaaagctc atcagcgtgg tcgtgaagcg attcacagat gtctgcctgt tcatccgcgt
     3541 ccagctcgtt gagtttctcc agaagcgtta atgtctggct tctgataaag cgggccatgt
     3601 taagggcggt tttttcctgt ttggtcactg atgcctccgt gtaaggggga tttctgttca
     3661 tgggggtaat gataccgatg aaacgagaga ggatgctcac gatacgggtt actgatgatg
     3721 aacatgcccg gttactggaa cgttgtgagg gtaaacaact ggcggtatgg atgcggcggg
     3781 accagagaaa aatcactcag ggtcaatgcc agcgcttcgt taatacagat gtaggtgttc
     3841 cacagggtag ccagcagcat cctgcgatgc agatccggaa cataatggtg cagggcgctg
     3901 acttccgcgt ttccagactt tacgaaacac ggaaaccgaa gaccattcat gttgttgctc
     3961 aggtcgcaga cgttttgcag cagcagtcgc ttcacgttcg ctcgcgtatc ggtgattcat
     4021 tctgctaacc agtaaggcaa ccccgccagc ctagccgggt cctcaacgac aggagcacga
     4081 tcatgctagt catgccccgc gcccaccgga aggagctgac tgggttgaag gctctcaagg
     4141 gcatcggtcg agatcccggt gcctaatgag tgagctaact tacattaatt gcgttgcgct
     4201 cactgcccgc tttccagtcg ggaaacctgt cgtgccagct gcattaatga atcggccaac
     4261 gcgcggggag aggcggtttg cgtattgggc gccagggtgg tttttctttt caccagtgag
     4321 acgggcaaca gctgattgcc cttcaccgcc tggccctgag agagttgcag caagcggtcc
     4381 acgctggttt gccccagcag gcgaaaatcc tgtttgatgg tggttaacgg cgggatataa
     4441 catgagctgt cttcggtatc gtcgtatccc actaccgaga tgtccgcacc aacgcgcagc
     4501 ccggactcgg taatggcgcg cattgcgccc agcgccatct gatcgttggc aaccagcatc
     4561 gcagtgggaa cgatgccctc attcagcatt tgcatggttt gttgaaaacc ggacatggca
     4621 ctccagtcgc cttcccgttc cgctatcggc tgaatttgat tgcgagtgag atatttatgc
     4681 cagccagcca gacgcagacg cgccgagaca gaacttaatg ggcccgctaa cagcgcgatt
     4741 tgctggtgac ccaatgcgac cagatgctcc acgcccagtc gcgtaccgtc ttcatgggag
     4801 aaaataatac tgttgatggg tgtctggtca gagacatcaa gaaataacgc cggaacatta
     4861 gtgcaggcag cttccacagc aatggcatcc tggtcatcca gcggatagtt aatgatcagc
     4921 ccactgacgc gttgcgcgag aagattgtgc accgccgctt tacaggcttc gacgccgctt
     4981 cgttctacca tcgacaccac cacgctggca cccagttgat cggcgcgaga tttaatcgcc
     5041 gcgacaattt gcgacggcgc gtgcagggcc agactggagg tggcaacgcc aatcagcaac
     5101 gactgtttgc ccgccagttg ttgtgccacg cggttgggaa tgtaattcag ctccgccatc
     5161 gccgcttcca ctttttcccg cgttttcgca gaaacgtggc tggcctggtt caccacgcgg
     5221 gaaacggtct gataagagac accggcatac tctgcgacat cgtataacgt tactggtttc
     5281 acattcacca ccctgaattg actctcttcc gggcgctatc atgccatacc gcgaaaggtt
     5341 ttgcgccatt cgatggtgtc cgggatctcg acgctctccc tt
//
