# Supplementary material for: Genetically encoded RNA strand exchange circuits for programmable protein expression and computation in cells
Source: bioRxiv preprint, doi:10.1101/2025.09.24.678369, version 1 (2025-09-24)
Supplement: Plasmid GenBank files [file 678369_file04.zip › Supplementary File 2/pET - G_35 Io.gb]

LOCUS       pET_-_G_35_+_Io         5382 bp ds-DNA     circular     22-SEP-2025
DEFINITION  .
KEYWORDS    "accession:addgene_vdb_2659"
COMMENT     Imported from database: AddGene Entry: pETDuet-1 URL:
            https://www.addgene.org/browse/sequence/2659/giraffe-analyze_vdb/
            GENERAL Analyze: Sequence Bacterial Resistance: Ampicillin Catalog
            Number: 71146 Cloning Method: Unknown Constitutive: Unspecified
            Notes: pETDuet-1 is designed for the coexpression of two target
            genes. pETDuet-1 carries the pBR322-derived ColE1 replicon, lacI
            gene and ampicillin resistance gene. Plasmid Type: Bacterial
            Expression, coexpression Promotor: T7 Size: 5420 Source/Vendor: EMD
            Biosciences Stable: Unspecified Viral/Non-Viral: Nonviral
FEATURES             Location/Qualifiers
     gene            complement(1..252)
                     /label="tet (887 - 636)"
                     /ApEinfo_revcolor="#d59687"
                     /ApEinfo_fwdcolor="#d59687"
     primer          184..203
                     /label="pBRrevBam_primer"
                     /ApEinfo_revcolor="#84b0dc"
                     /ApEinfo_fwdcolor="#84b0dc"
     primer          205..222
                     /label="pET_seq_fwd"
                     /note="sequence: gccagcaaccgcacctgt"
                     /ApEinfo_revcolor="#b1ff67"
                     /ApEinfo_fwdcolor="#b1ff67"
     primer          complement(254..304)
                     /label="pET_BB_rev_ga4"
                     /note="sequence: GACAGTTAGCCCAGAGCAGCGTTAGACTTCatcgatctcgatcctctacgc"
                     /ApEinfo_revcolor="#b4abac"
                     /ApEinfo_fwdcolor="#b4abac"
     misc_feature    275..314
                     /label="U1"
                     /ApEinfo_revcolor="#ff9ccd"
                     /ApEinfo_fwdcolor="#ff9ccd"
                     /note="GA homology domain"
     misc_feature    318..334
                     /label="T7 promoter"
                     /ApEinfo_revcolor="#9eafd2"
                     /ApEinfo_fwdcolor="#9eafd2"
     misc_feature    335..350
                     /label="5hp"
                     /ApEinfo_revcolor="#9eafd2"
                     /ApEinfo_fwdcolor="#9eafd2"
     primer          complement(339..365)
                     /label="hp5Ad20_1_rev"
                     /note="sequence: TGTATTAAGTATTTTGGGAGACGAATC"
                     /ApEinfo_revcolor="#d6b295"
                     /ApEinfo_fwdcolor="#d6b295"
     misc_feature    351..371
                     /label="d21"
                     /ApEinfo_revcolor="#c6c9d1"
                     /ApEinfo_fwdcolor="#c6c9d1"
     primer          366..397
                     /label="d6_2_3u1d_fwd"
                     /note="sequence: ATATACTCACTTCACAACATCACATATTCAAT"
                     /ApEinfo_revcolor="#ff9ccd"
                     /ApEinfo_fwdcolor="#ff9ccd"
     primer          366..397
                     /label="d6_3_3u1d_fwd"
                     /note="sequence: TTATTATCACTTCACAACATCACATATTCAAT"
                     /ApEinfo_revcolor="#ff9ccd"
                     /ApEinfo_fwdcolor="#ff9ccd"
     misc_feature    372..381
                     /label=1
                     /ApEinfo_revcolor="#f58a5e"
                     /ApEinfo_fwdcolor="#f58a5e"
     misc_feature    382..387
                     /label="u"
                     /ApEinfo_revcolor="#b4abac"
                     /ApEinfo_fwdcolor="#b4abac"
     misc_feature    388..397
                     /label=3
                     /ApEinfo_revcolor="#f8d3a9"
                     /ApEinfo_fwdcolor="#f8d3a9"
     misc_feature    511..554
                     /label="Thyb6"
                     /ApEinfo_revcolor="#c7b0e3"
                     /ApEinfo_fwdcolor="#c7b0e3"
     misc_feature    555..610
                     /label="riboJn"
                     /ApEinfo_revcolor="#b4abac"
                     /ApEinfo_fwdcolor="#b4abac"
     misc_feature    611..650
                     /label="Ux"
                     /ApEinfo_revcolor="#ffef86"
                     /ApEinfo_fwdcolor="#ffef86"
                     /note="GA homology domain"
     misc_feature    684..700
                     /label="T7 promoter"
                     /ApEinfo_revcolor="#75c6a9"
                     /ApEinfo_fwdcolor="#75c6a9"
     misc_feature    734..778
                     /label="T7 terminator"
                     /ApEinfo_revcolor="#85dae9"
                     /ApEinfo_fwdcolor="#85dae9"
     primer          779..806
                     /label="pET_BB_ds_fwd"
                     /note="sequence: ctgaaaggaggaactatatccggattgg"
                     /ApEinfo_revcolor="#b1ff67"
                     /ApEinfo_fwdcolor="#b1ff67"
     primer          complement(808..827)
                     /label="pET_seq_rev"
                     /note="sequence: ctacagggcgcgtcccattc"
                     /ApEinfo_revcolor="#ff9ccd"
                     /ApEinfo_fwdcolor="#ff9ccd"
     gene            complement(1385..2245)
                     /label="Ampicillin"
                     /ApEinfo_revcolor="#f58a5e"
                     /ApEinfo_fwdcolor="#f58a5e"
     primer          complement(1388..1416)
                     /label="pET_ampR_rev"
                     /note="sequence: agataggtgcctcactgattaagcattgg"
                     /ApEinfo_revcolor="#d6b295"
                     /ApEinfo_fwdcolor="#d6b295"
     promoter        complement(2288..2316)
                     /label="AmpR_promoter"
                     /ApEinfo_revcolor="#84b0dc"
                     /ApEinfo_fwdcolor="#84b0dc"
     origin          2403..3022
                     /label="pBR322_origin"
                     /ApEinfo_revcolor="#75c6a9"
                     /ApEinfo_fwdcolor="#75c6a9"
     primer          3421..3443
                     /label="pGEX_3_primer"
                     /ApEinfo_revcolor="#ff9ccd"
                     /ApEinfo_fwdcolor="#ff9ccd"
     feature         complement(3437..3628)
                     /label="ROP"
                     /ApEinfo_revcolor="#c7b0e3"
                     /ApEinfo_fwdcolor="#c7b0e3"
     regulatory      complement(4200..5291)
                     /label="lacI"
                     /ApEinfo_revcolor="#c6c9d1"
                     /ApEinfo_fwdcolor="#c6c9d1"
ORIGIN
        1 atgcgactcc tgcattagga agcagcccag tagtaggttg aggccgttga gcaccgccgc
       61 cgcaaggaat ggtgcatgca aggagatggc gcccaacagt cccccggcca cggggcctgc
      121 caccataccc acgccgaaac aagcgctcat gagcccgaag tggcgagccc gatcttcccc
      181 atcggtgatg tcggcgatat aggcgccagc aaccgcacct gtggcgccgg tgatgccggc
      241 cacgatgcgt ccggcgtaga ggatcgagat cgatCATTAC TCGCATCCAT TCTCAGGCTG
      301 TCTCGTCTCG TCTCTTCTAA TACGACTCAC TATAGGGAGA TTCGTCTCCC AAAATACTTA
      361 ATACAAAATA ATCACTTCAC AACATCACAT ATTCAATTAC GGCCGGCATG GTCCCAGCCT
      421 CCTCGCTGGC GCCGGCTGGG CAACATTCCG AGGGGACCGT CCCCTCGGTA ATGGCGAATG
      481 GGACAATCAG GATTGTAGTA TGGTTGATGT atatcAGATA ACAGATACtt cgGtatctgt
      541 tatctgttTT TTTTAGCTGT CACCGGATGT GCTTTCCGGT CTGATGAGTC CGTGAGGACG
      601 AAACAGCCTC CCAGGATACA TAGATTACCA CAACTCCGAG CCCTTCCACC gaagtctaac
      661 gctgctctgg gctaactgtc TTCTAATACG ACTCACTATA GGGAGATTCG TCTCCCAATC
      721 AATAACACAC ATACTATAAC CCCTTGGGGC CTCTAAACGG GTCTTGAGGG GTTTTTTGct
      781 gaaaggagga actatatccg gattggcgaa tgggnnnnnn nnnnnnnnnn nnnnnnnnnn
      841 nnnnnnnnnn nnnnnnnnnn nnnnnnnnnn nnnnnnnnnn nnnnnnnnnn nnnnnnnnnn
      901 nnnnnnnnnn nnnnnnnnnn nnnnnnnnnn nnnnnnnncn nnnnnnnnnn nnnnnnnnnn
      961 nnnnnnnnnn nnnnnnnnnn nnnnnnnnnn nnnnnnnnnn nnnnnnnnnn nnnnnnnnnn
     1021 nnnnnnnnnn annnnnnnnn nnnnnnnnnn nnnnnnnnnn nnnnnnnnnn nnnnnnnnnn
     1081 cctttgacgt tggagtccac gttctttaat agtggactct tgttccaaac tggaacaaca
     1141 ctcaacccta tctcggtcta ttcttttgat ttataaggga ttttgccgat ttcggcctat
     1201 tggttaaaaa atgagctgat ttaacaaaaa tttaacgcga attttaacaa aatattaacg
     1261 tttacaattt ctggcggcac gatggcatga gattatcaaa aaggatcttc acctagatcc
     1321 ttttaaatta aaaatgaagt tttaaatcaa tctaaagtat atatgagtaa acttggtctg
     1381 acagttacca atgcttaatc agtgaggcac ctatctcagc gatctgtcta tttcgttcat
     1441 ccatagttgc ctgactcccc gtcgtgtaga taactacgat acgggagggc ttaccatctg
     1501 gccccagtgc tgcaatgata ccgcgagacc cacgctcacc ggctccagat ttatcagcaa
     1561 taaaccagcc agccggaagg gccgagcgca gaagtggtcc tgcaacttta tccgcctcca
     1621 tccagtctat taattgttgc cgggaagcta gagtaagtag ttcgccagtt aatagtttgc
     1681 gcaacgttgt tgccattgct acaggcatcg tggtgtcacg ctcgtcgttt ggtatggctt
     1741 cattcagctc cggttcccaa cgatcaaggc gagttacatg atcccccatg ttgtgcaaaa
     1801 aagcggttag ctccttcggt cctccgatcg ttgtcagaag taagttggcc gcagtgttat
     1861 cactcatggt tatggcagca ctgcataatt ctcttactgt catgccatcc gtaagatgct
     1921 tttctgtgac tggtgagtac tcaaccaagt cattctgaga atagtgtatg cggcgaccga
     1981 gttgctcttg cccggcgtca atacgggata ataccgcgcc acatagcaga actttaaaag
     2041 tgctcatcat tggaaaacgt tcttcggggc gaaaactctc aaggatctta ccgctgttga
     2101 gatccagttc gatgtaaccc actcgtgcac ccaactgatc ttcagcatct tttactttca
     2161 ccagcgtttc tgggtgagca aaaacaggaa ggcaaaatgc cgcaaaaaag ggaataaggg
     2221 cgacacggaa atgttgaata ctcatactct tcctttttca atcatgattg aagcatttat
     2281 cagggttatt gtctcatgag cggatacata tttgaatgta tttagaaaaa taaacaaata
     2341 ggtcatgacc aaaatccctt aacgtgagtt ttcgttccac tgagcgtcag accccgtaga
     2401 aaagatcaaa ggatcttctt gagatccttt ttttctgcgc gtaatctgct gcttgcaaac
     2461 aaaaaaacca ccgctaccag cggtggtttg tttgccggat caagagctac caactctttt
     2521 tccgaaggta actggcttca gcagagcgca gataccaaat actgtccttc tagtgtagcc
     2581 gtagttaggc caccacttca agaactctgt agcaccgcct acatacctcg ctctgctaat
     2641 cctgttacca gtggctgctg ccagtggcga taagtcgtgt cttaccgggt tggactcaag
     2701 acgatagtta ccggataagg cgcagcggtc gggctgaacg gggggttcgt gcacacagcc
     2761 cagcttggag cgaacgacct acaccgaact gagataccta cagcgtgagc tatgagaaag
     2821 cgccacgctt cccgaaggga gaaaggcgga caggtatccg gtaagcggca gggtcggaac
     2881 aggagagcgc acgagggagc ttccaggggg aaacgcctgg tatctttata gtcctgtcgg
     2941 gtttcgccac ctctgacttg agcgtcgatt tttgtgatgc tcgtcagggg ggcggagcct
     3001 atggaaaaac gccagcaacg cggccttttt acggttcctg gccttttgct ggccttttgc
     3061 tcacatgttc tttcctgcgt tatcccctga ttctgtggat aaccgtatta ccgcctttga
     3121 gtgagctgat accgctcgcc gcagccgaac gaccgagcgc agcgagtcag tgagcgagga
     3181 agcggaagag cgcctgatgc ggtattttct ccttacgcat ctgtgcggta tttcacaccg
     3241 catatatggt gcactctcag tacaatctgc tctgatgccg catagttaag ccagtataca
     3301 ctccgctatc gctacgtgac tgggtcatgg ctgcgccccg acacccgcca acacccgctg
     3361 acgcgccctg acgggcttgt ctgctcccgg catccgctta cagacaagct gtgaccgtct
     3421 ccgggagctg catgtgtcag aggttttcac cgtcatcacc gaaacgcgcg aggcagctgc
     3481 ggtaaagctc atcagcgtgg tcgtgaagcg attcacagat gtctgcctgt tcatccgcgt
     3541 ccagctcgtt gagtttctcc agaagcgtta atgtctggct tctgataaag cgggccatgt
     3601 taagggcggt tttttcctgt ttggtcactg atgcctccgt gtaaggggga tttctgttca
     3661 tgggggtaat gataccgatg aaacgagaga ggatgctcac gatacgggtt actgatgatg
     3721 aacatgcccg gttactggaa cgttgtgagg gtaaacaact ggcggtatgg atgcggcggg
     3781 accagagaaa aatcactcag ggtcaatgcc agcgcttcgt taatacagat gtaggtgttc
     3841 cacagggtag ccagcagcat cctgcgatgc agatccggaa cataatggtg cagggcgctg
     3901 acttccgcgt ttccagactt tacgaaacac ggaaaccgaa gaccattcat gttgttgctc
     3961 aggtcgcaga cgttttgcag cagcagtcgc ttcacgttcg ctcgcgtatc ggtgattcat
     4021 tctgctaacc agtaaggcaa ccccgccagc ctagccgggt cctcaacgac aggagcacga
     4081 tcatgctagt catgccccgc gcccaccgga aggagctgac tgggttgaag gctctcaagg
     4141 gcatcggtcg agatcccggt gcctaatgag tgagctaact tacattaatt gcgttgcgct
     4201 cactgcccgc tttccagtcg ggaaacctgt cgtgccagct gcattaatga atcggccaac
     4261 gcgcggggag aggcggtttg cgtattgggc gccagggtgg tttttctttt caccagtgag
     4321 acgggcaaca gctgattgcc cttcaccgcc tggccctgag agagttgcag caagcggtcc
     4381 acgctggttt gccccagcag gcgaaaatcc tgtttgatgg tggttaacgg cgggatataa
     4441 catgagctgt cttcggtatc gtcgtatccc actaccgaga tgtccgcacc aacgcgcagc
     4501 ccggactcgg taatggcgcg cattgcgccc agcgccatct gatcgttggc aaccagcatc
     4561 gcagtgggaa cgatgccctc attcagcatt tgcatggttt gttgaaaacc ggacatggca
     4621 ctccagtcgc cttcccgttc cgctatcggc tgaatttgat tgcgagtgag atatttatgc
     4681 cagccagcca gacgcagacg cgccgagaca gaacttaatg ggcccgctaa cagcgcgatt
     4741 tgctggtgac ccaatgcgac cagatgctcc acgcccagtc gcgtaccgtc ttcatgggag
     4801 aaaataatac tgttgatggg tgtctggtca gagacatcaa gaaataacgc cggaacatta
     4861 gtgcaggcag cttccacagc aatggcatcc tggtcatcca gcggatagtt aatgatcagc
     4921 ccactgacgc gttgcgcgag aagattgtgc accgccgctt tacaggcttc gacgccgctt
     4981 cgttctacca tcgacaccac cacgctggca cccagttgat cggcgcgaga tttaatcgcc
     5041 gcgacaattt gcgacggcgc gtgcagggcc agactggagg tggcaacgcc aatcagcaac
     5101 gactgtttgc ccgccagttg ttgtgccacg cggttgggaa tgtaattcag ctccgccatc
     5161 gccgcttcca ctttttcccg cgttttcgca gaaacgtggc tggcctggtt caccacgcgg
     5221 gaaacggtct gataagagac accggcatac tctgcgacat cgtataacgt tactggtttc
     5281 acattcacca ccctgaattg actctcttcc gggcgctatc atgccatacc gcgaaaggtt
     5341 ttgcgccatt cgatggtgtc cgggatctcg acgctctccc tt
//
