# Supplementary material for: Genetically encoded RNA strand exchange circuits for programmable protein expression and computation in cells
Source: bioRxiv preprint, doi:10.1101/2025.09.24.678369, version 1 (2025-09-24)
Supplement: Plasmid GenBank files [file 678369_file04.zip › Supplementary File 2/pET - G_36 IN_36.gb]

LOCUS       pET_-_G_36_+_IN_36      5416 bp ds-DNA     circular     22-SEP-2025
DEFINITION  .
KEYWORDS    "accession:addgene_vdb_2659"
COMMENT     Imported from database: AddGene Entry: pETDuet-1 URL:
            https://www.addgene.org/browse/sequence/2659/giraffe-analyze_vdb/
            GENERAL Analyze: Sequence Bacterial Resistance: Ampicillin Catalog
            Number: 71146 Cloning Method: Unknown Constitutive: Unspecified
            Notes: pETDuet-1 is designed for the coexpression of two target
            genes. pETDuet-1 carries the pBR322-derived ColE1 replicon, lacI
            gene and ampicillin resistance gene. Plasmid Type: Bacterial
            Expression, coexpression Promotor: T7 Size: 5420 Source/Vendor: EMD
            Biosciences Stable: Unspecified Viral/Non-Viral: Nonviral
FEATURES             Location/Qualifiers
     gene            complement(1..252)
                     /label="tet (887 - 636)"
                     /ApEinfo_revcolor="#d59687"
                     /ApEinfo_fwdcolor="#d59687"
     primer          184..203
                     /label="pBRrevBam_primer"
                     /ApEinfo_revcolor="#84b0dc"
                     /ApEinfo_fwdcolor="#84b0dc"
     primer          205..222
                     /label="pET_seq_fwd"
                     /note="sequence: gccagcaaccgcacctgt"
                     /ApEinfo_revcolor="#b1ff67"
                     /ApEinfo_fwdcolor="#b1ff67"
     primer          complement(254..304)
                     /label="pET_BB_rev_ga4"
                     /note="sequence: GACAGTTAGCCCAGAGCAGCGTTAGACTTCatcgatctcgatcctctacgc"
                     /ApEinfo_revcolor="#b4abac"
                     /ApEinfo_fwdcolor="#b4abac"
     misc_feature    275..314
                     /label="U1"
                     /ApEinfo_revcolor="#ff9ccd"
                     /ApEinfo_fwdcolor="#ff9ccd"
                     /note="GA homology domain"
     misc_feature    318..334
                     /label="T7 promoter"
                     /ApEinfo_revcolor="#9eafd2"
                     /ApEinfo_fwdcolor="#9eafd2"
     misc_feature    335..350
                     /label="5hp"
                     /ApEinfo_revcolor="#9eafd2"
                     /ApEinfo_fwdcolor="#9eafd2"
     primer          complement(339..365)
                     /label="hp5Ad20_1_rev"
                     /note="sequence: TGTATTAAGTATTTTGGGAGACGAATC"
                     /ApEinfo_revcolor="#d6b295"
                     /ApEinfo_fwdcolor="#d6b295"
     misc_feature    351..371
                     /label="d21"
                     /ApEinfo_revcolor="#c6c9d1"
                     /ApEinfo_fwdcolor="#c6c9d1"
     primer          366..397
                     /label="d6_2_3u1d_fwd"
                     /note="sequence: ATATACTCACTTCACAACATCACATATTCAAT"
                     /ApEinfo_revcolor="#ff9ccd"
                     /ApEinfo_fwdcolor="#ff9ccd"
     primer          366..397
                     /label="d6_3_3u1d_fwd"
                     /note="sequence: TTATTATCACTTCACAACATCACATATTCAAT"
                     /ApEinfo_revcolor="#ff9ccd"
                     /ApEinfo_fwdcolor="#ff9ccd"
     misc_feature    372..381
                     /label=1
                     /ApEinfo_revcolor="#f58a5e"
                     /ApEinfo_fwdcolor="#f58a5e"
     misc_feature    382..387
                     /label="u"
                     /ApEinfo_revcolor="#b4abac"
                     /ApEinfo_fwdcolor="#b4abac"
     misc_feature    388..397
                     /label=3
                     /ApEinfo_revcolor="#f8d3a9"
                     /ApEinfo_fwdcolor="#f8d3a9"
     misc_feature    545..588
                     /label="Thyb6"
                     /ApEinfo_revcolor="#c7b0e3"
                     /ApEinfo_fwdcolor="#c7b0e3"
     misc_feature    589..644
                     /label="riboJn"
                     /ApEinfo_revcolor="#b4abac"
                     /ApEinfo_fwdcolor="#b4abac"
     misc_feature    645..684
                     /label="Ux"
                     /ApEinfo_revcolor="#ffef86"
                     /ApEinfo_fwdcolor="#ffef86"
                     /note="GA homology domain"
     misc_feature    718..734
                     /label="T7 promoter"
                     /ApEinfo_revcolor="#d6b295"
                     /ApEinfo_fwdcolor="#d6b295"
     misc_feature    768..812
                     /label="T7 terminator"
                     /ApEinfo_revcolor="#85dae9"
                     /ApEinfo_fwdcolor="#85dae9"
     primer          813..840
                     /label="pET_BB_ds_fwd"
                     /note="sequence: ctgaaaggaggaactatatccggattgg"
                     /ApEinfo_revcolor="#b1ff67"
                     /ApEinfo_fwdcolor="#b1ff67"
     primer          complement(842..861)
                     /label="pET_seq_rev"
                     /note="sequence: ctacagggcgcgtcccattc"
                     /ApEinfo_revcolor="#ff9ccd"
                     /ApEinfo_fwdcolor="#ff9ccd"
     gene            complement(1419..2279)
                     /label="Ampicillin"
                     /ApEinfo_revcolor="#f58a5e"
                     /ApEinfo_fwdcolor="#f58a5e"
     primer          complement(1422..1450)
                     /label="pET_ampR_rev"
                     /note="sequence: agataggtgcctcactgattaagcattgg"
                     /ApEinfo_revcolor="#d6b295"
                     /ApEinfo_fwdcolor="#d6b295"
     promoter        complement(2322..2350)
                     /label="AmpR_promoter"
                     /ApEinfo_revcolor="#84b0dc"
                     /ApEinfo_fwdcolor="#84b0dc"
     origin          2437..3056
                     /label="pBR322_origin"
                     /ApEinfo_revcolor="#75c6a9"
                     /ApEinfo_fwdcolor="#75c6a9"
     primer          3455..3477
                     /label="pGEX_3_primer"
                     /ApEinfo_revcolor="#ff9ccd"
                     /ApEinfo_fwdcolor="#ff9ccd"
     feature         complement(3471..3662)
                     /label="ROP"
                     /ApEinfo_revcolor="#c7b0e3"
                     /ApEinfo_fwdcolor="#c7b0e3"
     regulatory      complement(4234..5325)
                     /label="lacI"
                     /ApEinfo_revcolor="#c6c9d1"
                     /ApEinfo_fwdcolor="#c6c9d1"
ORIGIN
        1 atgcgactcc tgcattagga agcagcccag tagtaggttg aggccgttga gcaccgccgc
       61 cgcaaggaat ggtgcatgca aggagatggc gcccaacagt cccccggcca cggggcctgc
      121 caccataccc acgccgaaac aagcgctcat gagcccgaag tggcgagccc gatcttcccc
      181 atcggtgatg tcggcgatat aggcgccagc aaccgcacct gtggcgccgg tgatgccggc
      241 cacgatgcgt ccggcgtaga ggatcgagat cgatCATTAC TCGCATCCAT TCTCAGGCTG
      301 TCTCGTCTCG TCTCTTCTAA TACGACTCAC TATAGGGAGA TTCGTCTCCC AAAATACTTA
      361 ATACAAAATA ATCACTTCAC AACATCACAT ATTCAATTCG TCGACTTATC TCGAGTGAGA
      421 TATTGTTGAC GTACGGCCGG CATGGTCCCA GCCTCCTCGC TGGCGCCGGC TGGGCAACAT
      481 TCCGAGGGGA CCGTCCCCTC GGTAATGGCG AATGGGACAA TCAGGATTAT TGAATGTGTG
      541 ATGTatatcA GATAACAGAT ACttcgGtat ctgttatctg ttTTTTTTAG CTGTCACCGG
      601 ATGTGCTTTC CGGTCTGATG AGTCCGTGAG GACGAAACAG CCTCCCAGGA TACATAGATT
      661 ACCACAACTC CGAGCCCTTC CACCgaagtc taacgctgct ctgggctaac tgtcTTCTAA
      721 TACGACTCAC TATAGGGAGA TTCGTCTCCC ACACATTCAA TAATCCTCTA TAACCCCTTG
      781 GGGCCTCTAA ACGGGTCTTG AGGGGTTTTT TGctgaaagg aggaactata tccggattgg
      841 cgaatgggnn nnnnnnnnnn nnnnnnnnnn nnnnnnnnnn nnnnnnnnnn nnnnnnnnnn
      901 nnnnnnnnnn nnnnnnnnnn nnnnnnnnnn nnnnnnnnnn nnnnnnnnnn nnnnnnnnnn
      961 nnnnnnnnnn nncnnnnnnn nnnnnnnnnn nnnnnnnnnn nnnnnnnnnn nnnnnnnnnn
     1021 nnnnnnnnnn nnnnnnnnnn nnnnnnnnnn nnnnnnnnnn nnnnannnnn nnnnnnnnnn
     1081 nnnnnnnnnn nnnnnnnnnn nnnnnnnnnn nnnncctttg acgttggagt ccacgttctt
     1141 taatagtgga ctcttgttcc aaactggaac aacactcaac cctatctcgg tctattcttt
     1201 tgatttataa gggattttgc cgatttcggc ctattggtta aaaaatgagc tgatttaaca
     1261 aaaatttaac gcgaatttta acaaaatatt aacgtttaca atttctggcg gcacgatggc
     1321 atgagattat caaaaaggat cttcacctag atccttttaa attaaaaatg aagttttaaa
     1381 tcaatctaaa gtatatatga gtaaacttgg tctgacagtt accaatgctt aatcagtgag
     1441 gcacctatct cagcgatctg tctatttcgt tcatccatag ttgcctgact ccccgtcgtg
     1501 tagataacta cgatacggga gggcttacca tctggcccca gtgctgcaat gataccgcga
     1561 gacccacgct caccggctcc agatttatca gcaataaacc agccagccgg aagggccgag
     1621 cgcagaagtg gtcctgcaac tttatccgcc tccatccagt ctattaattg ttgccgggaa
     1681 gctagagtaa gtagttcgcc agttaatagt ttgcgcaacg ttgttgccat tgctacaggc
     1741 atcgtggtgt cacgctcgtc gtttggtatg gcttcattca gctccggttc ccaacgatca
     1801 aggcgagtta catgatcccc catgttgtgc aaaaaagcgg ttagctcctt cggtcctccg
     1861 atcgttgtca gaagtaagtt ggccgcagtg ttatcactca tggttatggc agcactgcat
     1921 aattctctta ctgtcatgcc atccgtaaga tgcttttctg tgactggtga gtactcaacc
     1981 aagtcattct gagaatagtg tatgcggcga ccgagttgct cttgcccggc gtcaatacgg
     2041 gataataccg cgccacatag cagaacttta aaagtgctca tcattggaaa acgttcttcg
     2101 gggcgaaaac tctcaaggat cttaccgctg ttgagatcca gttcgatgta acccactcgt
     2161 gcacccaact gatcttcagc atcttttact ttcaccagcg tttctgggtg agcaaaaaca
     2221 ggaaggcaaa atgccgcaaa aaagggaata agggcgacac ggaaatgttg aatactcata
     2281 ctcttccttt ttcaatcatg attgaagcat ttatcagggt tattgtctca tgagcggata
     2341 catatttgaa tgtatttaga aaaataaaca aataggtcat gaccaaaatc ccttaacgtg
     2401 agttttcgtt ccactgagcg tcagaccccg tagaaaagat caaaggatct tcttgagatc
     2461 ctttttttct gcgcgtaatc tgctgcttgc aaacaaaaaa accaccgcta ccagcggtgg
     2521 tttgtttgcc ggatcaagag ctaccaactc tttttccgaa ggtaactggc ttcagcagag
     2581 cgcagatacc aaatactgtc cttctagtgt agccgtagtt aggccaccac ttcaagaact
     2641 ctgtagcacc gcctacatac ctcgctctgc taatcctgtt accagtggct gctgccagtg
     2701 gcgataagtc gtgtcttacc gggttggact caagacgata gttaccggat aaggcgcagc
     2761 ggtcgggctg aacggggggt tcgtgcacac agcccagctt ggagcgaacg acctacaccg
     2821 aactgagata cctacagcgt gagctatgag aaagcgccac gcttcccgaa gggagaaagg
     2881 cggacaggta tccggtaagc ggcagggtcg gaacaggaga gcgcacgagg gagcttccag
     2941 ggggaaacgc ctggtatctt tatagtcctg tcgggtttcg ccacctctga cttgagcgtc
     3001 gatttttgtg atgctcgtca ggggggcgga gcctatggaa aaacgccagc aacgcggcct
     3061 ttttacggtt cctggccttt tgctggcctt ttgctcacat gttctttcct gcgttatccc
     3121 ctgattctgt ggataaccgt attaccgcct ttgagtgagc tgataccgct cgccgcagcc
     3181 gaacgaccga gcgcagcgag tcagtgagcg aggaagcgga agagcgcctg atgcggtatt
     3241 ttctccttac gcatctgtgc ggtatttcac accgcatata tggtgcactc tcagtacaat
     3301 ctgctctgat gccgcatagt taagccagta tacactccgc tatcgctacg tgactgggtc
     3361 atggctgcgc cccgacaccc gccaacaccc gctgacgcgc cctgacgggc ttgtctgctc
     3421 ccggcatccg cttacagaca agctgtgacc gtctccggga gctgcatgtg tcagaggttt
     3481 tcaccgtcat caccgaaacg cgcgaggcag ctgcggtaaa gctcatcagc gtggtcgtga
     3541 agcgattcac agatgtctgc ctgttcatcc gcgtccagct cgttgagttt ctccagaagc
     3601 gttaatgtct ggcttctgat aaagcgggcc atgttaaggg cggttttttc ctgtttggtc
     3661 actgatgcct ccgtgtaagg gggatttctg ttcatggggg taatgatacc gatgaaacga
     3721 gagaggatgc tcacgatacg ggttactgat gatgaacatg cccggttact ggaacgttgt
     3781 gagggtaaac aactggcggt atggatgcgg cgggaccaga gaaaaatcac tcagggtcaa
     3841 tgccagcgct tcgttaatac agatgtaggt gttccacagg gtagccagca gcatcctgcg
     3901 atgcagatcc ggaacataat ggtgcagggc gctgacttcc gcgtttccag actttacgaa
     3961 acacggaaac cgaagaccat tcatgttgtt gctcaggtcg cagacgtttt gcagcagcag
     4021 tcgcttcacg ttcgctcgcg tatcggtgat tcattctgct aaccagtaag gcaaccccgc
     4081 cagcctagcc gggtcctcaa cgacaggagc acgatcatgc tagtcatgcc ccgcgcccac
     4141 cggaaggagc tgactgggtt gaaggctctc aagggcatcg gtcgagatcc cggtgcctaa
     4201 tgagtgagct aacttacatt aattgcgttg cgctcactgc ccgctttcca gtcgggaaac
     4261 ctgtcgtgcc agctgcatta atgaatcggc caacgcgcgg ggagaggcgg tttgcgtatt
     4321 gggcgccagg gtggtttttc ttttcaccag tgagacgggc aacagctgat tgcccttcac
     4381 cgcctggccc tgagagagtt gcagcaagcg gtccacgctg gtttgcccca gcaggcgaaa
     4441 atcctgtttg atggtggtta acggcgggat ataacatgag ctgtcttcgg tatcgtcgta
     4501 tcccactacc gagatgtccg caccaacgcg cagcccggac tcggtaatgg cgcgcattgc
     4561 gcccagcgcc atctgatcgt tggcaaccag catcgcagtg ggaacgatgc cctcattcag
     4621 catttgcatg gtttgttgaa aaccggacat ggcactccag tcgccttccc gttccgctat
     4681 cggctgaatt tgattgcgag tgagatattt atgccagcca gccagacgca gacgcgccga
     4741 gacagaactt aatgggcccg ctaacagcgc gatttgctgg tgacccaatg cgaccagatg
     4801 ctccacgccc agtcgcgtac cgtcttcatg ggagaaaata atactgttga tgggtgtctg
     4861 gtcagagaca tcaagaaata acgccggaac attagtgcag gcagcttcca cagcaatggc
     4921 atcctggtca tccagcggat agttaatgat cagcccactg acgcgttgcg cgagaagatt
     4981 gtgcaccgcc gctttacagg cttcgacgcc gcttcgttct accatcgaca ccaccacgct
     5041 ggcacccagt tgatcggcgc gagatttaat cgccgcgaca atttgcgacg gcgcgtgcag
     5101 ggccagactg gaggtggcaa cgccaatcag caacgactgt ttgcccgcca gttgttgtgc
     5161 cacgcggttg ggaatgtaat tcagctccgc catcgccgct tccacttttt cccgcgtttt
     5221 cgcagaaacg tggctggcct ggttcaccac gcgggaaacg gtctgataag agacaccggc
     5281 atactctgcg acatcgtata acgttactgg tttcacattc accaccctga attgactctc
     5341 ttccgggcgc tatcatgcca taccgcgaaa ggttttgcgc cattcgatgg tgtccgggat
     5401 ctcgacgctc tccctt
//
