# Supplementary material for: Genetically encoded RNA strand exchange circuits for programmable protein expression and computation in cells
Source: bioRxiv preprint, doi:10.1101/2025.09.24.678369, version 1 (2025-09-24)
Supplement: Plasmid GenBank files [file 678369_file04.zip › Supplementary File 2/pET - G_36 Io.gb]

LOCUS       pET_-_G_36_+_Io         5416 bp ds-DNA     circular     22-SEP-2025
DEFINITION  .
KEYWORDS    "accession:addgene_vdb_2659"
COMMENT     Imported from database: AddGene Entry: pETDuet-1 URL:
            https://www.addgene.org/browse/sequence/2659/giraffe-analyze_vdb/
            GENERAL Analyze: Sequence Bacterial Resistance: Ampicillin Catalog
            Number: 71146 Cloning Method: Unknown Constitutive: Unspecified
            Notes: pETDuet-1 is designed for the coexpression of two target
            genes. pETDuet-1 carries the pBR322-derived ColE1 replicon, lacI
            gene and ampicillin resistance gene. Plasmid Type: Bacterial
            Expression, coexpression Promotor: T7 Size: 5420 Source/Vendor: EMD
            Biosciences Stable: Unspecified Viral/Non-Viral: Nonviral
FEATURES             Location/Qualifiers
     gene            complement(1..252)
                     /label="tet (887 - 636)"
                     /ApEinfo_revcolor="#d59687"
                     /ApEinfo_fwdcolor="#d59687"
     primer          184..203
                     /label="pBRrevBam_primer"
                     /ApEinfo_revcolor="#84b0dc"
                     /ApEinfo_fwdcolor="#84b0dc"
     primer          205..222
                     /label="pET_seq_fwd"
                     /note="sequence: gccagcaaccgcacctgt"
                     /ApEinfo_revcolor="#b1ff67"
                     /ApEinfo_fwdcolor="#b1ff67"
     primer          complement(254..304)
                     /label="pET_BB_rev_ga4"
                     /note="sequence: GACAGTTAGCCCAGAGCAGCGTTAGACTTCatcgatctcgatcctctacgc"
                     /ApEinfo_revcolor="#b4abac"
                     /ApEinfo_fwdcolor="#b4abac"
     misc_feature    275..314
                     /label="U1"
                     /ApEinfo_revcolor="#ff9ccd"
                     /ApEinfo_fwdcolor="#ff9ccd"
                     /note="GA homology domain"
     misc_feature    318..334
                     /label="T7 promoter"
                     /ApEinfo_revcolor="#9eafd2"
                     /ApEinfo_fwdcolor="#9eafd2"
     misc_feature    335..350
                     /label="5hp"
                     /ApEinfo_revcolor="#9eafd2"
                     /ApEinfo_fwdcolor="#9eafd2"
     primer          complement(339..365)
                     /label="hp5Ad20_1_rev"
                     /note="sequence: TGTATTAAGTATTTTGGGAGACGAATC"
                     /ApEinfo_revcolor="#d6b295"
                     /ApEinfo_fwdcolor="#d6b295"
     misc_feature    351..371
                     /label="d21"
                     /ApEinfo_revcolor="#c6c9d1"
                     /ApEinfo_fwdcolor="#c6c9d1"
     primer          366..397
                     /label="d6_3_3u1d_fwd"
                     /note="sequence: TTATTATCACTTCACAACATCACATATTCAAT"
                     /ApEinfo_revcolor="#ff9ccd"
                     /ApEinfo_fwdcolor="#ff9ccd"
     primer          366..397
                     /label="d6_2_3u1d_fwd"
                     /note="sequence: ATATACTCACTTCACAACATCACATATTCAAT"
                     /ApEinfo_revcolor="#ff9ccd"
                     /ApEinfo_fwdcolor="#ff9ccd"
     misc_feature    372..381
                     /label=1
                     /ApEinfo_revcolor="#f58a5e"
                     /ApEinfo_fwdcolor="#f58a5e"
     misc_feature    382..387
                     /label="u"
                     /ApEinfo_revcolor="#b4abac"
                     /ApEinfo_fwdcolor="#b4abac"
     misc_feature    388..397
                     /label=3
                     /ApEinfo_revcolor="#f8d3a9"
                     /ApEinfo_fwdcolor="#f8d3a9"
     misc_feature    545..588
                     /label="Thyb6"
                     /ApEinfo_revcolor="#c7b0e3"
                     /ApEinfo_fwdcolor="#c7b0e3"
     misc_feature    589..644
                     /label="riboJn"
                     /ApEinfo_revcolor="#b4abac"
                     /ApEinfo_fwdcolor="#b4abac"
     misc_feature    645..684
                     /label="Ux"
                     /ApEinfo_revcolor="#ffef86"
                     /ApEinfo_fwdcolor="#ffef86"
                     /note="GA homology domain"
     misc_feature    718..734
                     /label="T7 promoter"
                     /ApEinfo_revcolor="#75c6a9"
                     /ApEinfo_fwdcolor="#75c6a9"
     misc_feature    768..812
                     /label="T7 terminator"
                     /ApEinfo_revcolor="#85dae9"
                     /ApEinfo_fwdcolor="#85dae9"
     primer          813..840
                     /label="pET_BB_ds_fwd"
                     /note="sequence: ctgaaaggaggaactatatccggattgg"
                     /ApEinfo_revcolor="#b1ff67"
                     /ApEinfo_fwdcolor="#b1ff67"
     primer          complement(842..861)
                     /label="pET_seq_rev"
                     /note="sequence: ctacagggcgcgtcccattc"
                     /ApEinfo_revcolor="#ff9ccd"
                     /ApEinfo_fwdcolor="#ff9ccd"
     gene            complement(1419..2279)
                     /label="Ampicillin"
                     /ApEinfo_revcolor="#f58a5e"
                     /ApEinfo_fwdcolor="#f58a5e"
     primer          complement(1422..1450)
                     /label="pET_ampR_rev"
                     /note="sequence: agataggtgcctcactgattaagcattgg"
                     /ApEinfo_revcolor="#d6b295"
                     /ApEinfo_fwdcolor="#d6b295"
     promoter        complement(2322..2350)
                     /label="AmpR_promoter"
                     /ApEinfo_revcolor="#84b0dc"
                     /ApEinfo_fwdcolor="#84b0dc"
     origin          2437..3056
                     /label="pBR322_origin"
                     /ApEinfo_revcolor="#75c6a9"
                     /ApEinfo_fwdcolor="#75c6a9"
     primer          3455..3477
                     /label="pGEX_3_primer"
                     /ApEinfo_revcolor="#ff9ccd"
                     /ApEinfo_fwdcolor="#ff9ccd"
     feature         complement(3471..3662)
                     /label="ROP"
                     /ApEinfo_revcolor="#c7b0e3"
                     /ApEinfo_fwdcolor="#c7b0e3"
     regulatory      complement(4234..5325)
                     /label="lacI"
                     /ApEinfo_revcolor="#c6c9d1"
                     /ApEinfo_fwdcolor="#c6c9d1"
ORIGIN
        1 atgcgactcc tgcattagga agcagcccag tagtaggttg aggccgttga gcaccgccgc
       61 cgcaaggaat ggtgcatgca aggagatggc gcccaacagt cccccggcca cggggcctgc
      121 caccataccc acgccgaaac aagcgctcat gagcccgaag tggcgagccc gatcttcccc
      181 atcggtgatg tcggcgatat aggcgccagc aaccgcacct gtggcgccgg tgatgccggc
      241 cacgatgcgt ccggcgtaga ggatcgagat cgatCATTAC TCGCATCCAT TCTCAGGCTG
      301 TCTCGTCTCG TCTCTTCTAA TACGACTCAC TATAGGGAGA TTCGTCTCCC AAAATACTTA
      361 ATACAAAATA ATCACTTCAC AACATCACAT ATTCAATTCG TCGACTTATC TCGAGTGAGA
      421 TATTGTTGAC GTACGGCCGG CATGGTCCCA GCCTCCTCGC TGGCGCCGGC TGGGCAACAT
      481 TCCGAGGGGA CCGTCCCCTC GGTAATGGCG AATGGGACAA TCAGGATTAT TGAATGTGTG
      541 ATGTatatcA GATAACAGAT ACttcgGtat ctgttatctg ttTTTTTTAG CTGTCACCGG
      601 ATGTGCTTTC CGGTCTGATG AGTCCGTGAG GACGAAACAG CCTCCCAGGA TACATAGATT
      661 ACCACAACTC CGAGCCCTTC CACCgaagtc taacgctgct ctgggctaac tgtcTTCTAA
      721 TACGACTCAC TATAGGGAGA TTCGTCTCCC AATCAATAAC ACACATACTA TAACCCCTTG
      781 GGGCCTCTAA ACGGGTCTTG AGGGGTTTTT TGctgaaagg aggaactata tccggattgg
      841 cgaatgggnn nnnnnnnnnn nnnnnnnnnn nnnnnnnnnn nnnnnnnnnn nnnnnnnnnn
      901 nnnnnnnnnn nnnnnnnnnn nnnnnnnnnn nnnnnnnnnn nnnnnnnnnn nnnnnnnnnn
      961 nnnnnnnnnn nncnnnnnnn nnnnnnnnnn nnnnnnnnnn nnnnnnnnnn nnnnnnnnnn
     1021 nnnnnnnnnn nnnnnnnnnn nnnnnnnnnn nnnnnnnnnn nnnnannnnn nnnnnnnnnn
     1081 nnnnnnnnnn nnnnnnnnnn nnnnnnnnnn nnnncctttg acgttggagt ccacgttctt
     1141 taatagtgga ctcttgttcc aaactggaac aacactcaac cctatctcgg tctattcttt
     1201 tgatttataa gggattttgc cgatttcggc ctattggtta aaaaatgagc tgatttaaca
     1261 aaaatttaac gcgaatttta acaaaatatt aacgtttaca atttctggcg gcacgatggc
     1321 atgagattat caaaaaggat cttcacctag atccttttaa attaaaaatg aagttttaaa
     1381 tcaatctaaa gtatatatga gtaaacttgg tctgacagtt accaatgctt aatcagtgag
     1441 gcacctatct cagcgatctg tctatttcgt tcatccatag ttgcctgact ccccgtcgtg
     1501 tagataacta cgatacggga gggcttacca tctggcccca gtgctgcaat gataccgcga
     1561 gacccacgct caccggctcc agatttatca gcaataaacc agccagccgg aagggccgag
     1621 cgcagaagtg gtcctgcaac tttatccgcc tccatccagt ctattaattg ttgccgggaa
     1681 gctagagtaa gtagttcgcc agttaatagt ttgcgcaacg ttgttgccat tgctacaggc
     1741 atcgtggtgt cacgctcgtc gtttggtatg gcttcattca gctccggttc ccaacgatca
     1801 aggcgagtta catgatcccc catgttgtgc aaaaaagcgg ttagctcctt cggtcctccg
     1861 atcgttgtca gaagtaagtt ggccgcagtg ttatcactca tggttatggc agcactgcat
     1921 aattctctta ctgtcatgcc atccgtaaga tgcttttctg tgactggtga gtactcaacc
     1981 aagtcattct gagaatagtg tatgcggcga ccgagttgct cttgcccggc gtcaatacgg
     2041 gataataccg cgccacatag cagaacttta aaagtgctca tcattggaaa acgttcttcg
     2101 gggcgaaaac tctcaaggat cttaccgctg ttgagatcca gttcgatgta acccactcgt
     2161 gcacccaact gatcttcagc atcttttact ttcaccagcg tttctgggtg agcaaaaaca
     2221 ggaaggcaaa atgccgcaaa aaagggaata agggcgacac ggaaatgttg aatactcata
     2281 ctcttccttt ttcaatcatg attgaagcat ttatcagggt tattgtctca tgagcggata
     2341 catatttgaa tgtatttaga aaaataaaca aataggtcat gaccaaaatc ccttaacgtg
     2401 agttttcgtt ccactgagcg tcagaccccg tagaaaagat caaaggatct tcttgagatc
     2461 ctttttttct gcgcgtaatc tgctgcttgc aaacaaaaaa accaccgcta ccagcggtgg
     2521 tttgtttgcc ggatcaagag ctaccaactc tttttccgaa ggtaactggc ttcagcagag
     2581 cgcagatacc aaatactgtc cttctagtgt agccgtagtt aggccaccac ttcaagaact
     2641 ctgtagcacc gcctacatac ctcgctctgc taatcctgtt accagtggct gctgccagtg
     2701 gcgataagtc gtgtcttacc gggttggact caagacgata gttaccggat aaggcgcagc
     2761 ggtcgggctg aacggggggt tcgtgcacac agcccagctt ggagcgaacg acctacaccg
     2821 aactgagata cctacagcgt gagctatgag aaagcgccac gcttcccgaa gggagaaagg
     2881 cggacaggta tccggtaagc ggcagggtcg gaacaggaga gcgcacgagg gagcttccag
     2941 ggggaaacgc ctggtatctt tatagtcctg tcgggtttcg ccacctctga cttgagcgtc
     3001 gatttttgtg atgctcgtca ggggggcgga gcctatggaa aaacgccagc aacgcggcct
     3061 ttttacggtt cctggccttt tgctggcctt ttgctcacat gttctttcct gcgttatccc
     3121 ctgattctgt ggataaccgt attaccgcct ttgagtgagc tgataccgct cgccgcagcc
     3181 gaacgaccga gcgcagcgag tcagtgagcg aggaagcgga agagcgcctg atgcggtatt
     3241 ttctccttac gcatctgtgc ggtatttcac accgcatata tggtgcactc tcagtacaat
     3301 ctgctctgat gccgcatagt taagccagta tacactccgc tatcgctacg tgactgggtc
     3361 atggctgcgc cccgacaccc gccaacaccc gctgacgcgc cctgacgggc ttgtctgctc
     3421 ccggcatccg cttacagaca agctgtgacc gtctccggga gctgcatgtg tcagaggttt
     3481 tcaccgtcat caccgaaacg cgcgaggcag ctgcggtaaa gctcatcagc gtggtcgtga
     3541 agcgattcac agatgtctgc ctgttcatcc gcgtccagct cgttgagttt ctccagaagc
     3601 gttaatgtct ggcttctgat aaagcgggcc atgttaaggg cggttttttc ctgtttggtc
     3661 actgatgcct ccgtgtaagg gggatttctg ttcatggggg taatgatacc gatgaaacga
     3721 gagaggatgc tcacgatacg ggttactgat gatgaacatg cccggttact ggaacgttgt
     3781 gagggtaaac aactggcggt atggatgcgg cgggaccaga gaaaaatcac tcagggtcaa
     3841 tgccagcgct tcgttaatac agatgtaggt gttccacagg gtagccagca gcatcctgcg
     3901 atgcagatcc ggaacataat ggtgcagggc gctgacttcc gcgtttccag actttacgaa
     3961 acacggaaac cgaagaccat tcatgttgtt gctcaggtcg cagacgtttt gcagcagcag
     4021 tcgcttcacg ttcgctcgcg tatcggtgat tcattctgct aaccagtaag gcaaccccgc
     4081 cagcctagcc gggtcctcaa cgacaggagc acgatcatgc tagtcatgcc ccgcgcccac
     4141 cggaaggagc tgactgggtt gaaggctctc aagggcatcg gtcgagatcc cggtgcctaa
     4201 tgagtgagct aacttacatt aattgcgttg cgctcactgc ccgctttcca gtcgggaaac
     4261 ctgtcgtgcc agctgcatta atgaatcggc caacgcgcgg ggagaggcgg tttgcgtatt
     4321 gggcgccagg gtggtttttc ttttcaccag tgagacgggc aacagctgat tgcccttcac
     4381 cgcctggccc tgagagagtt gcagcaagcg gtccacgctg gtttgcccca gcaggcgaaa
     4441 atcctgtttg atggtggtta acggcgggat ataacatgag ctgtcttcgg tatcgtcgta
     4501 tcccactacc gagatgtccg caccaacgcg cagcccggac tcggtaatgg cgcgcattgc
     4561 gcccagcgcc atctgatcgt tggcaaccag catcgcagtg ggaacgatgc cctcattcag
     4621 catttgcatg gtttgttgaa aaccggacat ggcactccag tcgccttccc gttccgctat
     4681 cggctgaatt tgattgcgag tgagatattt atgccagcca gccagacgca gacgcgccga
     4741 gacagaactt aatgggcccg ctaacagcgc gatttgctgg tgacccaatg cgaccagatg
     4801 ctccacgccc agtcgcgtac cgtcttcatg ggagaaaata atactgttga tgggtgtctg
     4861 gtcagagaca tcaagaaata acgccggaac attagtgcag gcagcttcca cagcaatggc
     4921 atcctggtca tccagcggat agttaatgat cagcccactg acgcgttgcg cgagaagatt
     4981 gtgcaccgcc gctttacagg cttcgacgcc gcttcgttct accatcgaca ccaccacgct
     5041 ggcacccagt tgatcggcgc gagatttaat cgccgcgaca atttgcgacg gcgcgtgcag
     5101 ggccagactg gaggtggcaa cgccaatcag caacgactgt ttgcccgcca gttgttgtgc
     5161 cacgcggttg ggaatgtaat tcagctccgc catcgccgct tccacttttt cccgcgtttt
     5221 cgcagaaacg tggctggcct ggttcaccac gcgggaaacg gtctgataag agacaccggc
     5281 atactctgcg acatcgtata acgttactgg tttcacattc accaccctga attgactctc
     5341 ttccgggcgc tatcatgcca taccgcgaaa ggttttgcgc cattcgatgg tgtccgggat
     5401 ctcgacgctc tccctt
//
