# Supplementary material for: Genetically encoded RNA strand exchange circuits for programmable protein expression and computation in cells
Source: bioRxiv preprint, doi:10.1101/2025.09.24.678369, version 1 (2025-09-24)
Supplement: Plasmid GenBank files [file 678369_file04.zip › Supplementary File 2/pET - G_37 G_14 IN_21.gb]

LOCUS       pET_-_G_37_+_G_14_+_IN_ 5754 bp ds-DNA     circular     22-SEP-2025
DEFINITION  .
KEYWORDS    "accession:addgene_vdb_2659"
COMMENT     Imported from database: AddGene Entry: pETDuet-1 URL:
            https://www.addgene.org/browse/sequence/2659/giraffe-analyze_vdb/
            GENERAL Analyze: Sequence Bacterial Resistance: Ampicillin Catalog
            Number: 71146 Cloning Method: Unknown Constitutive: Unspecified
            Notes: pETDuet-1 is designed for the coexpression of two target
            genes. pETDuet-1 carries the pBR322-derived ColE1 replicon, lacI
            gene and ampicillin resistance gene. Plasmid Type: Bacterial
            Expression, coexpression Promotor: T7 Size: 5420 Source/Vendor: EMD
            Biosciences Stable: Unspecified Viral/Non-Viral: Nonviral
FEATURES             Location/Qualifiers
     gene            complement(1..252)
                     /label="tet (887 - 636)"
                     /ApEinfo_revcolor="#d59687"
                     /ApEinfo_fwdcolor="#d59687"
     primer          184..203
                     /label="pBRrevBam_primer"
                     /ApEinfo_revcolor="#84b0dc"
                     /ApEinfo_fwdcolor="#84b0dc"
     primer          205..222
                     /label="pET_seq_fwd"
                     /note="sequence: gccagcaaccgcacctgt"
                     /ApEinfo_revcolor="#b1ff67"
                     /ApEinfo_fwdcolor="#b1ff67"
     primer          complement(254..304)
                     /label="pET_BB_rev_ga4"
                     /note="sequence: GACAGTTAGCCCAGAGCAGCGTTAGACTTCatcgatctcgatcctctacgc"
                     /ApEinfo_revcolor="#b4abac"
                     /ApEinfo_fwdcolor="#b4abac"
     misc_feature    275..314
                     /label="U1"
                     /ApEinfo_revcolor="#ff9ccd"
                     /ApEinfo_fwdcolor="#ff9ccd"
                     /note="GA homology domain"
     misc_feature    613..652
                     /label="U2"
                     /ApEinfo_revcolor="#84b0dc"
                     /ApEinfo_fwdcolor="#84b0dc"
     misc_feature    656..672
                     /label="T7 promoter"
                     /ApEinfo_revcolor="#9eafd2"
                     /ApEinfo_fwdcolor="#9eafd2"
     misc_feature    673..688
                     /label="5hp"
                     /ApEinfo_revcolor="#9eafd2"
                     /ApEinfo_fwdcolor="#9eafd2"
     misc_feature    883..926
                     /label="Thyb6"
                     /ApEinfo_revcolor="#c7b0e3"
                     /ApEinfo_fwdcolor="#c7b0e3"
     misc_feature    927..982
                     /label="riboJn"
                     /ApEinfo_revcolor="#b4abac"
                     /ApEinfo_fwdcolor="#b4abac"
     misc_feature    983..1022
                     /label="Ux"
                     /ApEinfo_revcolor="#ffef86"
                     /ApEinfo_fwdcolor="#ffef86"
                     /note="GA homology domain"
     misc_feature    1056..1072
                     /label="T7 promoter"
                     /ApEinfo_revcolor="#d6b295"
                     /ApEinfo_fwdcolor="#d6b295"
     misc_feature    1106..1150
                     /label="T7 terminator"
                     /ApEinfo_revcolor="#85dae9"
                     /ApEinfo_fwdcolor="#85dae9"
     primer          1151..1178
                     /label="pET_BB_ds_fwd"
                     /note="sequence: ctgaaaggaggaactatatccggattgg"
                     /ApEinfo_revcolor="#b1ff67"
                     /ApEinfo_fwdcolor="#b1ff67"
     primer          complement(1180..1199)
                     /label="pET_seq_rev"
                     /note="sequence: ctacagggcgcgtcccattc"
                     /ApEinfo_revcolor="#ff9ccd"
                     /ApEinfo_fwdcolor="#ff9ccd"
     gene            complement(1757..2617)
                     /label="Ampicillin"
                     /ApEinfo_revcolor="#f58a5e"
                     /ApEinfo_fwdcolor="#f58a5e"
     primer          complement(1760..1788)
                     /label="pET_ampR_rev"
                     /note="sequence: agataggtgcctcactgattaagcattgg"
                     /ApEinfo_revcolor="#d6b295"
                     /ApEinfo_fwdcolor="#d6b295"
     promoter        complement(2660..2688)
                     /label="AmpR_promoter"
                     /ApEinfo_revcolor="#84b0dc"
                     /ApEinfo_fwdcolor="#84b0dc"
     origin          2775..3394
                     /label="pBR322_origin"
                     /ApEinfo_revcolor="#75c6a9"
                     /ApEinfo_fwdcolor="#75c6a9"
     primer          3793..3815
                     /label="pGEX_3_primer"
                     /ApEinfo_revcolor="#ff9ccd"
                     /ApEinfo_fwdcolor="#ff9ccd"
     feature         complement(3809..4000)
                     /label="ROP"
                     /ApEinfo_revcolor="#c7b0e3"
                     /ApEinfo_fwdcolor="#c7b0e3"
     regulatory      complement(4572..5663)
                     /label="lacI"
                     /ApEinfo_revcolor="#c6c9d1"
                     /ApEinfo_fwdcolor="#c6c9d1"
ORIGIN
        1 atgcgactcc tgcattagga agcagcccag tagtaggttg aggccgttga gcaccgccgc
       61 cgcaaggaat ggtgcatgca aggagatggc gcccaacagt cccccggcca cggggcctgc
      121 caccataccc acgccgaaac aagcgctcat gagcccgaag tggcgagccc gatcttcccc
      181 atcggtgatg tcggcgatat aggcgccagc aaccgcacct gtggcgccgg tgatgccggc
      241 cacgatgcgt ccggcgtaga ggatcgagat cgatCATTAC TCGCATCCAT TCTCAGGCTG
      301 TCTCGTCTCG TCTCTTCTAA TACGACTCAC TATAGGGAGA TTCGTCTCCC AACCATACTA
      361 CAATCCTCAT ATTCAATTCG TCGACTCTCG AGTGAGATTG TTGACGTACG GGGGCCACAG
      421 CAGAAGCGTT CACGTCGCAG CCCCTGTCAG ATTCTGGTGA ATCTGCGAAT TCTGCTTTAC
      481 TGATGTATTG AATGTGAGGA TTatatcAAA CAGATAGGCC CTCttcgGAG GGCCtatctg
      541 ttTTTTTTTA GTCATAAGTC TGGGCTAAGC CCACTGATGA GTCGCTGAAA TGCGACGAAA
      601 CTTATGACCC TCGCTGGGAG TTCGTAGACG GAAACAAACG CAGAATCCAA GCTTCTAATA
      661 CGACTCACTA TAGGGAGATT CGTCTCCCAA AATACTTAAT ACAAAATAAT CACTTCACAA
      721 CATCAACTAT ACTACTCGTC GACTTATCTC GAGTGAGATA TTGTTGACGT ACGGCCGGCA
      781 TGGTCCCAGC CTCCTCGCTG GCGCCGGCTG GGCAACATTC CGAGGGGACC GTCCCCTCGG
      841 TAATGGCGAA TGGGACAATC AGGATTGTAG TATGGTTGAT GTatatcAGA TAACAGATAC
      901 ttcgGtatct gttatctgtt TTTTTTAGCT GTCACCGGAT GTGCTTTCCG GTCTGATGAG
      961 TCCGTGAGGA CGAAACAGCC TCCCAGGATA CATAGATTAC CACAACTCCG AGCCCTTCCA
     1021 CCgaagtcta acgctgctct gggctaactg tcTTCTAATA CGACTCACTA TAGGGAGATT
     1081 CGTCTCCCAC ACATTCAATA CATCACTATA ACCCCTTGGG GCCTCTAAAC GGGTCTTGAG
     1141 GGGTTTTTTG ctgaaaggag gaactatatc cggattggcg aatgggnnnn nnnnnnnnnn
     1201 nnnnnnnnnn nnnnnnnnnn nnnnnnnnnn nnnnnnnnnn nnnnnnnnnn nnnnnnnnnn
     1261 nnnnnnnnnn nnnnnnnnnn nnnnnnnnnn nnnnnnnnnn nnnnnnnnnn cnnnnnnnnn
     1321 nnnnnnnnnn nnnnnnnnnn nnnnnnnnnn nnnnnnnnnn nnnnnnnnnn nnnnnnnnnn
     1381 nnnnnnnnnn nnnnnnnnnn nnannnnnnn nnnnnnnnnn nnnnnnnnnn nnnnnnnnnn
     1441 nnnnnnnnnn nncctttgac gttggagtcc acgttcttta atagtggact cttgttccaa
     1501 actggaacaa cactcaaccc tatctcggtc tattcttttg atttataagg gattttgccg
     1561 atttcggcct attggttaaa aaatgagctg atttaacaaa aatttaacgc gaattttaac
     1621 aaaatattaa cgtttacaat ttctggcggc acgatggcat gagattatca aaaaggatct
     1681 tcacctagat ccttttaaat taaaaatgaa gttttaaatc aatctaaagt atatatgagt
     1741 aaacttggtc tgacagttac caatgcttaa tcagtgaggc acctatctca gcgatctgtc
     1801 tatttcgttc atccatagtt gcctgactcc ccgtcgtgta gataactacg atacgggagg
     1861 gcttaccatc tggccccagt gctgcaatga taccgcgaga cccacgctca ccggctccag
     1921 atttatcagc aataaaccag ccagccggaa gggccgagcg cagaagtggt cctgcaactt
     1981 tatccgcctc catccagtct attaattgtt gccgggaagc tagagtaagt agttcgccag
     2041 ttaatagttt gcgcaacgtt gttgccattg ctacaggcat cgtggtgtca cgctcgtcgt
     2101 ttggtatggc ttcattcagc tccggttccc aacgatcaag gcgagttaca tgatccccca
     2161 tgttgtgcaa aaaagcggtt agctccttcg gtcctccgat cgttgtcaga agtaagttgg
     2221 ccgcagtgtt atcactcatg gttatggcag cactgcataa ttctcttact gtcatgccat
     2281 ccgtaagatg cttttctgtg actggtgagt actcaaccaa gtcattctga gaatagtgta
     2341 tgcggcgacc gagttgctct tgcccggcgt caatacggga taataccgcg ccacatagca
     2401 gaactttaaa agtgctcatc attggaaaac gttcttcggg gcgaaaactc tcaaggatct
     2461 taccgctgtt gagatccagt tcgatgtaac ccactcgtgc acccaactga tcttcagcat
     2521 cttttacttt caccagcgtt tctgggtgag caaaaacagg aaggcaaaat gccgcaaaaa
     2581 agggaataag ggcgacacgg aaatgttgaa tactcatact cttccttttt caatcatgat
     2641 tgaagcattt atcagggtta ttgtctcatg agcggataca tatttgaatg tatttagaaa
     2701 aataaacaaa taggtcatga ccaaaatccc ttaacgtgag ttttcgttcc actgagcgtc
     2761 agaccccgta gaaaagatca aaggatcttc ttgagatcct ttttttctgc gcgtaatctg
     2821 ctgcttgcaa acaaaaaaac caccgctacc agcggtggtt tgtttgccgg atcaagagct
     2881 accaactctt tttccgaagg taactggctt cagcagagcg cagataccaa atactgtcct
     2941 tctagtgtag ccgtagttag gccaccactt caagaactct gtagcaccgc ctacatacct
     3001 cgctctgcta atcctgttac cagtggctgc tgccagtggc gataagtcgt gtcttaccgg
     3061 gttggactca agacgatagt taccggataa ggcgcagcgg tcgggctgaa cggggggttc
     3121 gtgcacacag cccagcttgg agcgaacgac ctacaccgaa ctgagatacc tacagcgtga
     3181 gctatgagaa agcgccacgc ttcccgaagg gagaaaggcg gacaggtatc cggtaagcgg
     3241 cagggtcgga acaggagagc gcacgaggga gcttccaggg ggaaacgcct ggtatcttta
     3301 tagtcctgtc gggtttcgcc acctctgact tgagcgtcga tttttgtgat gctcgtcagg
     3361 ggggcggagc ctatggaaaa acgccagcaa cgcggccttt ttacggttcc tggccttttg
     3421 ctggcctttt gctcacatgt tctttcctgc gttatcccct gattctgtgg ataaccgtat
     3481 taccgccttt gagtgagctg ataccgctcg ccgcagccga acgaccgagc gcagcgagtc
     3541 agtgagcgag gaagcggaag agcgcctgat gcggtatttt ctccttacgc atctgtgcgg
     3601 tatttcacac cgcatatatg gtgcactctc agtacaatct gctctgatgc cgcatagtta
     3661 agccagtata cactccgcta tcgctacgtg actgggtcat ggctgcgccc cgacacccgc
     3721 caacacccgc tgacgcgccc tgacgggctt gtctgctccc ggcatccgct tacagacaag
     3781 ctgtgaccgt ctccgggagc tgcatgtgtc agaggttttc accgtcatca ccgaaacgcg
     3841 cgaggcagct gcggtaaagc tcatcagcgt ggtcgtgaag cgattcacag atgtctgcct
     3901 gttcatccgc gtccagctcg ttgagtttct ccagaagcgt taatgtctgg cttctgataa
     3961 agcgggccat gttaagggcg gttttttcct gtttggtcac tgatgcctcc gtgtaagggg
     4021 gatttctgtt catgggggta atgataccga tgaaacgaga gaggatgctc acgatacggg
     4081 ttactgatga tgaacatgcc cggttactgg aacgttgtga gggtaaacaa ctggcggtat
     4141 ggatgcggcg ggaccagaga aaaatcactc agggtcaatg ccagcgcttc gttaatacag
     4201 atgtaggtgt tccacagggt agccagcagc atcctgcgat gcagatccgg aacataatgg
     4261 tgcagggcgc tgacttccgc gtttccagac tttacgaaac acggaaaccg aagaccattc
     4321 atgttgttgc tcaggtcgca gacgttttgc agcagcagtc gcttcacgtt cgctcgcgta
     4381 tcggtgattc attctgctaa ccagtaaggc aaccccgcca gcctagccgg gtcctcaacg
     4441 acaggagcac gatcatgcta gtcatgcccc gcgcccaccg gaaggagctg actgggttga
     4501 aggctctcaa gggcatcggt cgagatcccg gtgcctaatg agtgagctaa cttacattaa
     4561 ttgcgttgcg ctcactgccc gctttccagt cgggaaacct gtcgtgccag ctgcattaat
     4621 gaatcggcca acgcgcgggg agaggcggtt tgcgtattgg gcgccagggt ggtttttctt
     4681 ttcaccagtg agacgggcaa cagctgattg cccttcaccg cctggccctg agagagttgc
     4741 agcaagcggt ccacgctggt ttgccccagc aggcgaaaat cctgtttgat ggtggttaac
     4801 ggcgggatat aacatgagct gtcttcggta tcgtcgtatc ccactaccga gatgtccgca
     4861 ccaacgcgca gcccggactc ggtaatggcg cgcattgcgc ccagcgccat ctgatcgttg
     4921 gcaaccagca tcgcagtggg aacgatgccc tcattcagca tttgcatggt ttgttgaaaa
     4981 ccggacatgg cactccagtc gccttcccgt tccgctatcg gctgaatttg attgcgagtg
     5041 agatatttat gccagccagc cagacgcaga cgcgccgaga cagaacttaa tgggcccgct
     5101 aacagcgcga tttgctggtg acccaatgcg accagatgct ccacgcccag tcgcgtaccg
     5161 tcttcatggg agaaaataat actgttgatg ggtgtctggt cagagacatc aagaaataac
     5221 gccggaacat tagtgcaggc agcttccaca gcaatggcat cctggtcatc cagcggatag
     5281 ttaatgatca gcccactgac gcgttgcgcg agaagattgt gcaccgccgc tttacaggct
     5341 tcgacgccgc ttcgttctac catcgacacc accacgctgg cacccagttg atcggcgcga
     5401 gatttaatcg ccgcgacaat ttgcgacggc gcgtgcaggg ccagactgga ggtggcaacg
     5461 ccaatcagca acgactgttt gcccgccagt tgttgtgcca cgcggttggg aatgtaattc
     5521 agctccgcca tcgccgcttc cactttttcc cgcgttttcg cagaaacgtg gctggcctgg
     5581 ttcaccacgc gggaaacggt ctgataagag acaccggcat actctgcgac atcgtataac
     5641 gttactggtt tcacattcac caccctgaat tgactctctt ccgggcgcta tcatgccata
     5701 ccgcgaaagg ttttgcgcca ttcgatggtg tccgggatct cgacgctctc cctt
//
