# Supplementary material for: Genetically encoded RNA strand exchange circuits for programmable protein expression and computation in cells
Source: bioRxiv preprint, doi:10.1101/2025.09.24.678369, version 1 (2025-09-24)
Supplement: Plasmid GenBank files [file 678369_file04.zip › Supplementary File 2/pET - G_37 G_14 Io.gb]

LOCUS       pET_-_G_37_+_G_14_+_Io  5754 bp ds-DNA     circular     22-SEP-2025
DEFINITION  .
KEYWORDS    "accession:addgene_vdb_2659"
COMMENT     Imported from database: AddGene Entry: pETDuet-1 URL:
            https://www.addgene.org/browse/sequence/2659/giraffe-analyze_vdb/
            GENERAL Analyze: Sequence Bacterial Resistance: Ampicillin Catalog
            Number: 71146 Cloning Method: Unknown Constitutive: Unspecified
            Notes: pETDuet-1 is designed for the coexpression of two target
            genes. pETDuet-1 carries the pBR322-derived ColE1 replicon, lacI
            gene and ampicillin resistance gene. Plasmid Type: Bacterial
            Expression, coexpression Promotor: T7 Size: 5420 Source/Vendor: EMD
            Biosciences Stable: Unspecified Viral/Non-Viral: Nonviral
FEATURES             Location/Qualifiers
     gene            complement(1..252)
                     /label="tet (887 - 636)"
                     /ApEinfo_revcolor="#d59687"
                     /ApEinfo_fwdcolor="#d59687"
     primer          184..203
                     /label="pBRrevBam_primer"
                     /ApEinfo_revcolor="#84b0dc"
                     /ApEinfo_fwdcolor="#84b0dc"
     primer          205..222
                     /label="pET_seq_fwd"
                     /note="sequence: gccagcaaccgcacctgt"
                     /ApEinfo_revcolor="#b1ff67"
                     /ApEinfo_fwdcolor="#b1ff67"
     primer          complement(254..304)
                     /label="pET_BB_rev_ga4"
                     /note="sequence: GACAGTTAGCCCAGAGCAGCGTTAGACTTCatcgatctcgatcctctacgc"
                     /ApEinfo_revcolor="#b4abac"
                     /ApEinfo_fwdcolor="#b4abac"
     misc_feature    275..314
                     /label="U1"
                     /ApEinfo_revcolor="#ff9ccd"
                     /ApEinfo_fwdcolor="#ff9ccd"
                     /note="GA homology domain"
     misc_feature    613..652
                     /label="U2"
                     /ApEinfo_revcolor="#84b0dc"
                     /ApEinfo_fwdcolor="#84b0dc"
     misc_feature    656..672
                     /label="T7 promoter"
                     /ApEinfo_revcolor="#9eafd2"
                     /ApEinfo_fwdcolor="#9eafd2"
     misc_feature    673..688
                     /label="5hp"
                     /ApEinfo_revcolor="#9eafd2"
                     /ApEinfo_fwdcolor="#9eafd2"
     misc_feature    883..926
                     /label="Thyb6"
                     /ApEinfo_revcolor="#c7b0e3"
                     /ApEinfo_fwdcolor="#c7b0e3"
     misc_feature    927..982
                     /label="riboJn"
                     /ApEinfo_revcolor="#b4abac"
                     /ApEinfo_fwdcolor="#b4abac"
     misc_feature    983..1022
                     /label="Ux"
                     /ApEinfo_revcolor="#ffef86"
                     /ApEinfo_fwdcolor="#ffef86"
                     /note="GA homology domain"
     misc_feature    1056..1072
                     /label="T7 promoter"
                     /ApEinfo_revcolor="#d6b295"
                     /ApEinfo_fwdcolor="#d6b295"
     misc_feature    1106..1150
                     /label="T7 terminator"
                     /ApEinfo_revcolor="#85dae9"
                     /ApEinfo_fwdcolor="#85dae9"
     primer          1151..1178
                     /label="pET_BB_ds_fwd"
                     /note="sequence: ctgaaaggaggaactatatccggattgg"
                     /ApEinfo_revcolor="#b1ff67"
                     /ApEinfo_fwdcolor="#b1ff67"
     primer          complement(1180..1199)
                     /label="pET_seq_rev"
                     /note="sequence: ctacagggcgcgtcccattc"
                     /ApEinfo_revcolor="#ff9ccd"
                     /ApEinfo_fwdcolor="#ff9ccd"
     gene            complement(1757..2617)
                     /label="Ampicillin"
                     /ApEinfo_revcolor="#f58a5e"
                     /ApEinfo_fwdcolor="#f58a5e"
     primer          complement(1760..1788)
                     /label="pET_ampR_rev"
                     /note="sequence: agataggtgcctcactgattaagcattgg"
                     /ApEinfo_revcolor="#d6b295"
                     /ApEinfo_fwdcolor="#d6b295"
     promoter        complement(2660..2688)
                     /label="AmpR_promoter"
                     /ApEinfo_revcolor="#84b0dc"
                     /ApEinfo_fwdcolor="#84b0dc"
     origin          2775..3394
                     /label="pBR322_origin"
                     /ApEinfo_revcolor="#75c6a9"
                     /ApEinfo_fwdcolor="#75c6a9"
     primer          3793..3815
                     /label="pGEX_3_primer"
                     /ApEinfo_revcolor="#ff9ccd"
                     /ApEinfo_fwdcolor="#ff9ccd"
     feature         complement(3809..4000)
                     /label="ROP"
                     /ApEinfo_revcolor="#c7b0e3"
                     /ApEinfo_fwdcolor="#c7b0e3"
     regulatory      complement(4572..5663)
                     /label="lacI"
                     /ApEinfo_revcolor="#c6c9d1"
                     /ApEinfo_fwdcolor="#c6c9d1"
ORIGIN
        1 atgcgactcc tgcattagga agcagcccag tagtaggttg aggccgttga gcaccgccgc
       61 cgcaaggaat ggtgcatgca aggagatggc gcccaacagt cccccggcca cggggcctgc
      121 caccataccc acgccgaaac aagcgctcat gagcccgaag tggcgagccc gatcttcccc
      181 atcggtgatg tcggcgatat aggcgccagc aaccgcacct gtggcgccgg tgatgccggc
      241 cacgatgcgt ccggcgtaga ggatcgagat cgatCATTAC TCGCATCCAT TCTCAGGCTG
      301 TCTCGTCTCG TCTCTTCTAA TACGACTCAC TATAGGGAGA TTCGTCTCCC AACCATACTA
      361 CAATCCTCAT ATTCAATTCG TCGACTCTCG AGTGAGATTG TTGACGTACG GGGGCCACAG
      421 CAGAAGCGTT CACGTCGCAG CCCCTGTCAG ATTCTGGTGA ATCTGCGAAT TCTGCTTTAC
      481 TGATGTATTG AATGTGAGGA TTatatcAAA CAGATAGGCC CTCttcgGAG GGCCtatctg
      541 ttTTTTTTTA GTCATAAGTC TGGGCTAAGC CCACTGATGA GTCGCTGAAA TGCGACGAAA
      601 CTTATGACCC TCGCTGGGAG TTCGTAGACG GAAACAAACG CAGAATCCAA GCTTCTAATA
      661 CGACTCACTA TAGGGAGATT CGTCTCCCAA AATACTTAAT ACAAAATAAT CACTTCACAA
      721 CATCAACTAT ACTACTCGTC GACTTATCTC GAGTGAGATA TTGTTGACGT ACGGCCGGCA
      781 TGGTCCCAGC CTCCTCGCTG GCGCCGGCTG GGCAACATTC CGAGGGGACC GTCCCCTCGG
      841 TAATGGCGAA TGGGACAATC AGGATTGTAG TATGGTTGAT GTatatcAGA TAACAGATAC
      901 ttcgGtatct gttatctgtt TTTTTTAGCT GTCACCGGAT GTGCTTTCCG GTCTGATGAG
      961 TCCGTGAGGA CGAAACAGCC TCCCAGGATA CATAGATTAC CACAACTCCG AGCCCTTCCA
     1021 CCgaagtcta acgctgctct gggctaactg tcTTCTAATA CGACTCACTA TAGGGAGATT
     1081 CGTCTCCCAA TCAATAACAC ACATACTATA ACCCCTTGGG GCCTCTAAAC GGGTCTTGAG
     1141 GGGTTTTTTG ctgaaaggag gaactatatc cggattggcg aatgggnnnn nnnnnnnnnn
     1201 nnnnnnnnnn nnnnnnnnnn nnnnnnnnnn nnnnnnnnnn nnnnnnnnnn nnnnnnnnnn
     1261 nnnnnnnnnn nnnnnnnnnn nnnnnnnnnn nnnnnnnnnn nnnnnnnnnn cnnnnnnnnn
     1321 nnnnnnnnnn nnnnnnnnnn nnnnnnnnnn nnnnnnnnnn nnnnnnnnnn nnnnnnnnnn
     1381 nnnnnnnnnn nnnnnnnnnn nnannnnnnn nnnnnnnnnn nnnnnnnnnn nnnnnnnnnn
     1441 nnnnnnnnnn nncctttgac gttggagtcc acgttcttta atagtggact cttgttccaa
     1501 actggaacaa cactcaaccc tatctcggtc tattcttttg atttataagg gattttgccg
     1561 atttcggcct attggttaaa aaatgagctg atttaacaaa aatttaacgc gaattttaac
     1621 aaaatattaa cgtttacaat ttctggcggc acgatggcat gagattatca aaaaggatct
     1681 tcacctagat ccttttaaat taaaaatgaa gttttaaatc aatctaaagt atatatgagt
     1741 aaacttggtc tgacagttac caatgcttaa tcagtgaggc acctatctca gcgatctgtc
     1801 tatttcgttc atccatagtt gcctgactcc ccgtcgtgta gataactacg atacgggagg
     1861 gcttaccatc tggccccagt gctgcaatga taccgcgaga cccacgctca ccggctccag
     1921 atttatcagc aataaaccag ccagccggaa gggccgagcg cagaagtggt cctgcaactt
     1981 tatccgcctc catccagtct attaattgtt gccgggaagc tagagtaagt agttcgccag
     2041 ttaatagttt gcgcaacgtt gttgccattg ctacaggcat cgtggtgtca cgctcgtcgt
     2101 ttggtatggc ttcattcagc tccggttccc aacgatcaag gcgagttaca tgatccccca
     2161 tgttgtgcaa aaaagcggtt agctccttcg gtcctccgat cgttgtcaga agtaagttgg
     2221 ccgcagtgtt atcactcatg gttatggcag cactgcataa ttctcttact gtcatgccat
     2281 ccgtaagatg cttttctgtg actggtgagt actcaaccaa gtcattctga gaatagtgta
     2341 tgcggcgacc gagttgctct tgcccggcgt caatacggga taataccgcg ccacatagca
     2401 gaactttaaa agtgctcatc attggaaaac gttcttcggg gcgaaaactc tcaaggatct
     2461 taccgctgtt gagatccagt tcgatgtaac ccactcgtgc acccaactga tcttcagcat
     2521 cttttacttt caccagcgtt tctgggtgag caaaaacagg aaggcaaaat gccgcaaaaa
     2581 agggaataag ggcgacacgg aaatgttgaa tactcatact cttccttttt caatcatgat
     2641 tgaagcattt atcagggtta ttgtctcatg agcggataca tatttgaatg tatttagaaa
     2701 aataaacaaa taggtcatga ccaaaatccc ttaacgtgag ttttcgttcc actgagcgtc
     2761 agaccccgta gaaaagatca aaggatcttc ttgagatcct ttttttctgc gcgtaatctg
     2821 ctgcttgcaa acaaaaaaac caccgctacc agcggtggtt tgtttgccgg atcaagagct
     2881 accaactctt tttccgaagg taactggctt cagcagagcg cagataccaa atactgtcct
     2941 tctagtgtag ccgtagttag gccaccactt caagaactct gtagcaccgc ctacatacct
     3001 cgctctgcta atcctgttac cagtggctgc tgccagtggc gataagtcgt gtcttaccgg
     3061 gttggactca agacgatagt taccggataa ggcgcagcgg tcgggctgaa cggggggttc
     3121 gtgcacacag cccagcttgg agcgaacgac ctacaccgaa ctgagatacc tacagcgtga
     3181 gctatgagaa agcgccacgc ttcccgaagg gagaaaggcg gacaggtatc cggtaagcgg
     3241 cagggtcgga acaggagagc gcacgaggga gcttccaggg ggaaacgcct ggtatcttta
     3301 tagtcctgtc gggtttcgcc acctctgact tgagcgtcga tttttgtgat gctcgtcagg
     3361 ggggcggagc ctatggaaaa acgccagcaa cgcggccttt ttacggttcc tggccttttg
     3421 ctggcctttt gctcacatgt tctttcctgc gttatcccct gattctgtgg ataaccgtat
     3481 taccgccttt gagtgagctg ataccgctcg ccgcagccga acgaccgagc gcagcgagtc
     3541 agtgagcgag gaagcggaag agcgcctgat gcggtatttt ctccttacgc atctgtgcgg
     3601 tatttcacac cgcatatatg gtgcactctc agtacaatct gctctgatgc cgcatagtta
     3661 agccagtata cactccgcta tcgctacgtg actgggtcat ggctgcgccc cgacacccgc
     3721 caacacccgc tgacgcgccc tgacgggctt gtctgctccc ggcatccgct tacagacaag
     3781 ctgtgaccgt ctccgggagc tgcatgtgtc agaggttttc accgtcatca ccgaaacgcg
     3841 cgaggcagct gcggtaaagc tcatcagcgt ggtcgtgaag cgattcacag atgtctgcct
     3901 gttcatccgc gtccagctcg ttgagtttct ccagaagcgt taatgtctgg cttctgataa
     3961 agcgggccat gttaagggcg gttttttcct gtttggtcac tgatgcctcc gtgtaagggg
     4021 gatttctgtt catgggggta atgataccga tgaaacgaga gaggatgctc acgatacggg
     4081 ttactgatga tgaacatgcc cggttactgg aacgttgtga gggtaaacaa ctggcggtat
     4141 ggatgcggcg ggaccagaga aaaatcactc agggtcaatg ccagcgcttc gttaatacag
     4201 atgtaggtgt tccacagggt agccagcagc atcctgcgat gcagatccgg aacataatgg
     4261 tgcagggcgc tgacttccgc gtttccagac tttacgaaac acggaaaccg aagaccattc
     4321 atgttgttgc tcaggtcgca gacgttttgc agcagcagtc gcttcacgtt cgctcgcgta
     4381 tcggtgattc attctgctaa ccagtaaggc aaccccgcca gcctagccgg gtcctcaacg
     4441 acaggagcac gatcatgcta gtcatgcccc gcgcccaccg gaaggagctg actgggttga
     4501 aggctctcaa gggcatcggt cgagatcccg gtgcctaatg agtgagctaa cttacattaa
     4561 ttgcgttgcg ctcactgccc gctttccagt cgggaaacct gtcgtgccag ctgcattaat
     4621 gaatcggcca acgcgcgggg agaggcggtt tgcgtattgg gcgccagggt ggtttttctt
     4681 ttcaccagtg agacgggcaa cagctgattg cccttcaccg cctggccctg agagagttgc
     4741 agcaagcggt ccacgctggt ttgccccagc aggcgaaaat cctgtttgat ggtggttaac
     4801 ggcgggatat aacatgagct gtcttcggta tcgtcgtatc ccactaccga gatgtccgca
     4861 ccaacgcgca gcccggactc ggtaatggcg cgcattgcgc ccagcgccat ctgatcgttg
     4921 gcaaccagca tcgcagtggg aacgatgccc tcattcagca tttgcatggt ttgttgaaaa
     4981 ccggacatgg cactccagtc gccttcccgt tccgctatcg gctgaatttg attgcgagtg
     5041 agatatttat gccagccagc cagacgcaga cgcgccgaga cagaacttaa tgggcccgct
     5101 aacagcgcga tttgctggtg acccaatgcg accagatgct ccacgcccag tcgcgtaccg
     5161 tcttcatggg agaaaataat actgttgatg ggtgtctggt cagagacatc aagaaataac
     5221 gccggaacat tagtgcaggc agcttccaca gcaatggcat cctggtcatc cagcggatag
     5281 ttaatgatca gcccactgac gcgttgcgcg agaagattgt gcaccgccgc tttacaggct
     5341 tcgacgccgc ttcgttctac catcgacacc accacgctgg cacccagttg atcggcgcga
     5401 gatttaatcg ccgcgacaat ttgcgacggc gcgtgcaggg ccagactgga ggtggcaacg
     5461 ccaatcagca acgactgttt gcccgccagt tgttgtgcca cgcggttggg aatgtaattc
     5521 agctccgcca tcgccgcttc cactttttcc cgcgttttcg cagaaacgtg gctggcctgg
     5581 ttcaccacgc gggaaacggt ctgataagag acaccggcat actctgcgac atcgtataac
     5641 gttactggtt tcacattcac caccctgaat tgactctctt ccgggcgcta tcatgccata
     5701 ccgcgaaagg ttttgcgcca ttcgatggtg tccgggatct cgacgctctc cctt
//
