# Supplementary material for: Genetically encoded RNA strand exchange circuits for programmable protein expression and computation in cells
Source: bioRxiv preprint, doi:10.1101/2025.09.24.678369, version 1 (2025-09-24)
Supplement: Plasmid GenBank files [file 678369_file04.zip › Supplementary File 2/pET - G_38 G_12 IN_38.gb]

LOCUS       pET_-_G_38_+_G_12_+_IN_ 5754 bp ds-DNA     circular     22-SEP-2025
DEFINITION  .
KEYWORDS    "accession:addgene_vdb_2659"
COMMENT     Imported from database: AddGene Entry: pETDuet-1 URL:
            https://www.addgene.org/browse/sequence/2659/giraffe-analyze_vdb/
            GENERAL Analyze: Sequence Bacterial Resistance: Ampicillin Catalog
            Number: 71146 Cloning Method: Unknown Constitutive: Unspecified
            Notes: pETDuet-1 is designed for the coexpression of two target
            genes. pETDuet-1 carries the pBR322-derived ColE1 replicon, lacI
            gene and ampicillin resistance gene. Plasmid Type: Bacterial
            Expression, coexpression Promotor: T7 Size: 5420 Source/Vendor: EMD
            Biosciences Stable: Unspecified Viral/Non-Viral: Nonviral
FEATURES             Location/Qualifiers
     gene            complement(1..252)
                     /label="tet (887 - 636)"
                     /ApEinfo_revcolor="#d59687"
                     /ApEinfo_fwdcolor="#d59687"
     primer          184..203
                     /label="pBRrevBam_primer"
                     /ApEinfo_revcolor="#84b0dc"
                     /ApEinfo_fwdcolor="#84b0dc"
     primer          205..222
                     /label="pET_seq_fwd"
                     /note="sequence: gccagcaaccgcacctgt"
                     /ApEinfo_revcolor="#b1ff67"
                     /ApEinfo_fwdcolor="#b1ff67"
     primer          complement(254..304)
                     /label="pET_BB_rev_ga4"
                     /note="sequence: GACAGTTAGCCCAGAGCAGCGTTAGACTTCatcgatctcgatcctctacgc"
                     /ApEinfo_revcolor="#b4abac"
                     /ApEinfo_fwdcolor="#b4abac"
     misc_feature    275..314
                     /label="U1"
                     /ApEinfo_revcolor="#ff9ccd"
                     /ApEinfo_fwdcolor="#ff9ccd"
                     /note="GA homology domain"
     misc_feature    613..652
                     /label="U2"
                     /ApEinfo_revcolor="#84b0dc"
                     /ApEinfo_fwdcolor="#84b0dc"
     misc_feature    656..672
                     /label="T7 promoter"
                     /ApEinfo_revcolor="#9eafd2"
                     /ApEinfo_fwdcolor="#9eafd2"
     misc_feature    673..688
                     /label="5hp"
                     /ApEinfo_revcolor="#9eafd2"
                     /ApEinfo_fwdcolor="#9eafd2"
     primer          complement(677..703)
                     /label="hp5Ad20_1_rev"
                     /note="sequence: TGTATTAAGTATTTTGGGAGACGAATC"
                     /ApEinfo_revcolor="#d6b295"
                     /ApEinfo_fwdcolor="#d6b295"
     misc_feature    689..709
                     /label="d21"
                     /ApEinfo_revcolor="#c6c9d1"
                     /ApEinfo_fwdcolor="#c6c9d1"
     primer          704..735
                     /label="d6_3_4u1d_fwd"
                     /note="sequence: TTATTATCACTTCACAACATCAACTACTAAAC"
                     /ApEinfo_revcolor="#84b0dc"
                     /ApEinfo_fwdcolor="#84b0dc"
     primer          704..735
                     /label="d6_2_4u1d_fwd"
                     /note="sequence: ATATACTCACTTCACAACATCAACTACTAAAC"
                     /ApEinfo_revcolor="#ffef86"
                     /ApEinfo_fwdcolor="#ffef86"
     misc_feature    710..719
                     /label=1
                     /ApEinfo_revcolor="#f58a5e"
                     /ApEinfo_fwdcolor="#f58a5e"
     misc_feature    720..725
                     /label="u"
                     /ApEinfo_revcolor="#b4abac"
                     /ApEinfo_fwdcolor="#b4abac"
     misc_feature    726..735
                     /label=4
                     /ApEinfo_revcolor="#c7b0e3"
                     /ApEinfo_fwdcolor="#c7b0e3"
     misc_feature    883..926
                     /label="Thyb6"
                     /ApEinfo_revcolor="#c7b0e3"
                     /ApEinfo_fwdcolor="#c7b0e3"
     misc_feature    927..982
                     /label="riboJn"
                     /ApEinfo_revcolor="#b4abac"
                     /ApEinfo_fwdcolor="#b4abac"
     misc_feature    983..1022
                     /label="Ux"
                     /ApEinfo_revcolor="#ffef86"
                     /ApEinfo_fwdcolor="#ffef86"
                     /note="GA homology domain"
     misc_feature    1056..1072
                     /label="T7 promoter"
                     /ApEinfo_revcolor="#75c6a9"
                     /ApEinfo_fwdcolor="#75c6a9"
     misc_feature    1106..1150
                     /label="T7 terminator"
                     /ApEinfo_revcolor="#85dae9"
                     /ApEinfo_fwdcolor="#85dae9"
     primer          1151..1178
                     /label="pET_BB_ds_fwd"
                     /note="sequence: ctgaaaggaggaactatatccggattgg"
                     /ApEinfo_revcolor="#b1ff67"
                     /ApEinfo_fwdcolor="#b1ff67"
     primer          complement(1180..1199)
                     /label="pET_seq_rev"
                     /note="sequence: ctacagggcgcgtcccattc"
                     /ApEinfo_revcolor="#ff9ccd"
                     /ApEinfo_fwdcolor="#ff9ccd"
     gene            complement(1757..2617)
                     /label="Ampicillin"
                     /ApEinfo_revcolor="#f58a5e"
                     /ApEinfo_fwdcolor="#f58a5e"
     primer          complement(1760..1788)
                     /label="pET_ampR_rev"
                     /note="sequence: agataggtgcctcactgattaagcattgg"
                     /ApEinfo_revcolor="#d6b295"
                     /ApEinfo_fwdcolor="#d6b295"
     promoter        complement(2660..2688)
                     /label="AmpR_promoter"
                     /ApEinfo_revcolor="#84b0dc"
                     /ApEinfo_fwdcolor="#84b0dc"
     origin          2775..3394
                     /label="pBR322_origin"
                     /ApEinfo_revcolor="#75c6a9"
                     /ApEinfo_fwdcolor="#75c6a9"
     primer          3793..3815
                     /label="pGEX_3_primer"
                     /ApEinfo_revcolor="#ff9ccd"
                     /ApEinfo_fwdcolor="#ff9ccd"
     feature         complement(3809..4000)
                     /label="ROP"
                     /ApEinfo_revcolor="#c7b0e3"
                     /ApEinfo_fwdcolor="#c7b0e3"
     regulatory      complement(4572..5663)
                     /label="lacI"
                     /ApEinfo_revcolor="#c6c9d1"
                     /ApEinfo_fwdcolor="#c6c9d1"
ORIGIN
        1 atgcgactcc tgcattagga agcagcccag tagtaggttg aggccgttga gcaccgccgc
       61 cgcaaggaat ggtgcatgca aggagatggc gcccaacagt cccccggcca cggggcctgc
      121 caccataccc acgccgaaac aagcgctcat gagcccgaag tggcgagccc gatcttcccc
      181 atcggtgatg tcggcgatat aggcgccagc aaccgcacct gtggcgccgg tgatgccggc
      241 cacgatgcgt ccggcgtaga ggatcgagat cgatCATTAC TCGCATCCAT TCTCAGGCTG
      301 TCTCGTCTCG TCTCTTCTAA TACGACTCAC TATAGGGAGA TTCGTCTCCC AACCACTAAA
      361 CAATCCTACT ATACTACTCG TCGACTCTCG AGTGAGATTG TTGACGTACG GGGGCCACAG
      421 CAGAAGCGTT CACGTCGCAG CCCCTGTCAG ATTCTGGTGA ATCTGCGAAT TCTGCTTTAC
      481 TGATGTGTAG TATGGTAGGA TTatatcAAA CAGATAGGCC CTCttcgGAG GGCCtatctg
      541 ttTTTTTTTA GTCATAAGTC TGGGCTAAGC CCACTGATGA GTCGCTGAAA TGCGACGAAA
      601 CTTATGACCC TCGCTGGGAG TTCGTAGACG GAAACAAACG CAGAATCCAA GCTTCTAATA
      661 CGACTCACTA TAGGGAGATT CGTCTCCCAA AATACTTAAT ACAAAATAAT CACTTCACAA
      721 CATCAACTAC TAAACTCGTC GACTTATCTC GAGTGAGATA TTGTTGACGT ACGGCCGGCA
      781 TGGTCCCAGC CTCCTCGCTG GCGCCGGCTG GGCAACATTC CGAGGGGACC GTCCCCTCGG
      841 TAATGGCGAA TGGGACAATC AGGATTGTTT AGTGGTTGAT GTatatcAGA TAACAGATAC
      901 ttcgGtatct gttatctgtt TTTTTTAGCT GTCACCGGAT GTGCTTTCCG GTCTGATGAG
      961 TCCGTGAGGA CGAAACAGCC TCCCAGGATA CATAGATTAC CACAACTCCG AGCCCTTCCA
     1021 CCgaagtcta acgctgctct gggctaactg tcTTCTAATA CGACTCACTA TAGGGAGATT
     1081 CGTCTCCCTA CCATACTACA CATCACTATA ACCCCTTGGG GCCTCTAAAC GGGTCTTGAG
     1141 GGGTTTTTTG ctgaaaggag gaactatatc cggattggcg aatgggnnnn nnnnnnnnnn
     1201 nnnnnnnnnn nnnnnnnnnn nnnnnnnnnn nnnnnnnnnn nnnnnnnnnn nnnnnnnnnn
     1261 nnnnnnnnnn nnnnnnnnnn nnnnnnnnnn nnnnnnnnnn nnnnnnnnnn cnnnnnnnnn
     1321 nnnnnnnnnn nnnnnnnnnn nnnnnnnnnn nnnnnnnnnn nnnnnnnnnn nnnnnnnnnn
     1381 nnnnnnnnnn nnnnnnnnnn nnannnnnnn nnnnnnnnnn nnnnnnnnnn nnnnnnnnnn
     1441 nnnnnnnnnn nncctttgac gttggagtcc acgttcttta atagtggact cttgttccaa
     1501 actggaacaa cactcaaccc tatctcggtc tattcttttg atttataagg gattttgccg
     1561 atttcggcct attggttaaa aaatgagctg atttaacaaa aatttaacgc gaattttaac
     1621 aaaatattaa cgtttacaat ttctggcggc acgatggcat gagattatca aaaaggatct
     1681 tcacctagat ccttttaaat taaaaatgaa gttttaaatc aatctaaagt atatatgagt
     1741 aaacttggtc tgacagttac caatgcttaa tcagtgaggc acctatctca gcgatctgtc
     1801 tatttcgttc atccatagtt gcctgactcc ccgtcgtgta gataactacg atacgggagg
     1861 gcttaccatc tggccccagt gctgcaatga taccgcgaga cccacgctca ccggctccag
     1921 atttatcagc aataaaccag ccagccggaa gggccgagcg cagaagtggt cctgcaactt
     1981 tatccgcctc catccagtct attaattgtt gccgggaagc tagagtaagt agttcgccag
     2041 ttaatagttt gcgcaacgtt gttgccattg ctacaggcat cgtggtgtca cgctcgtcgt
     2101 ttggtatggc ttcattcagc tccggttccc aacgatcaag gcgagttaca tgatccccca
     2161 tgttgtgcaa aaaagcggtt agctccttcg gtcctccgat cgttgtcaga agtaagttgg
     2221 ccgcagtgtt atcactcatg gttatggcag cactgcataa ttctcttact gtcatgccat
     2281 ccgtaagatg cttttctgtg actggtgagt actcaaccaa gtcattctga gaatagtgta
     2341 tgcggcgacc gagttgctct tgcccggcgt caatacggga taataccgcg ccacatagca
     2401 gaactttaaa agtgctcatc attggaaaac gttcttcggg gcgaaaactc tcaaggatct
     2461 taccgctgtt gagatccagt tcgatgtaac ccactcgtgc acccaactga tcttcagcat
     2521 cttttacttt caccagcgtt tctgggtgag caaaaacagg aaggcaaaat gccgcaaaaa
     2581 agggaataag ggcgacacgg aaatgttgaa tactcatact cttccttttt caatcatgat
     2641 tgaagcattt atcagggtta ttgtctcatg agcggataca tatttgaatg tatttagaaa
     2701 aataaacaaa taggtcatga ccaaaatccc ttaacgtgag ttttcgttcc actgagcgtc
     2761 agaccccgta gaaaagatca aaggatcttc ttgagatcct ttttttctgc gcgtaatctg
     2821 ctgcttgcaa acaaaaaaac caccgctacc agcggtggtt tgtttgccgg atcaagagct
     2881 accaactctt tttccgaagg taactggctt cagcagagcg cagataccaa atactgtcct
     2941 tctagtgtag ccgtagttag gccaccactt caagaactct gtagcaccgc ctacatacct
     3001 cgctctgcta atcctgttac cagtggctgc tgccagtggc gataagtcgt gtcttaccgg
     3061 gttggactca agacgatagt taccggataa ggcgcagcgg tcgggctgaa cggggggttc
     3121 gtgcacacag cccagcttgg agcgaacgac ctacaccgaa ctgagatacc tacagcgtga
     3181 gctatgagaa agcgccacgc ttcccgaagg gagaaaggcg gacaggtatc cggtaagcgg
     3241 cagggtcgga acaggagagc gcacgaggga gcttccaggg ggaaacgcct ggtatcttta
     3301 tagtcctgtc gggtttcgcc acctctgact tgagcgtcga tttttgtgat gctcgtcagg
     3361 ggggcggagc ctatggaaaa acgccagcaa cgcggccttt ttacggttcc tggccttttg
     3421 ctggcctttt gctcacatgt tctttcctgc gttatcccct gattctgtgg ataaccgtat
     3481 taccgccttt gagtgagctg ataccgctcg ccgcagccga acgaccgagc gcagcgagtc
     3541 agtgagcgag gaagcggaag agcgcctgat gcggtatttt ctccttacgc atctgtgcgg
     3601 tatttcacac cgcatatatg gtgcactctc agtacaatct gctctgatgc cgcatagtta
     3661 agccagtata cactccgcta tcgctacgtg actgggtcat ggctgcgccc cgacacccgc
     3721 caacacccgc tgacgcgccc tgacgggctt gtctgctccc ggcatccgct tacagacaag
     3781 ctgtgaccgt ctccgggagc tgcatgtgtc agaggttttc accgtcatca ccgaaacgcg
     3841 cgaggcagct gcggtaaagc tcatcagcgt ggtcgtgaag cgattcacag atgtctgcct
     3901 gttcatccgc gtccagctcg ttgagtttct ccagaagcgt taatgtctgg cttctgataa
     3961 agcgggccat gttaagggcg gttttttcct gtttggtcac tgatgcctcc gtgtaagggg
     4021 gatttctgtt catgggggta atgataccga tgaaacgaga gaggatgctc acgatacggg
     4081 ttactgatga tgaacatgcc cggttactgg aacgttgtga gggtaaacaa ctggcggtat
     4141 ggatgcggcg ggaccagaga aaaatcactc agggtcaatg ccagcgcttc gttaatacag
     4201 atgtaggtgt tccacagggt agccagcagc atcctgcgat gcagatccgg aacataatgg
     4261 tgcagggcgc tgacttccgc gtttccagac tttacgaaac acggaaaccg aagaccattc
     4321 atgttgttgc tcaggtcgca gacgttttgc agcagcagtc gcttcacgtt cgctcgcgta
     4381 tcggtgattc attctgctaa ccagtaaggc aaccccgcca gcctagccgg gtcctcaacg
     4441 acaggagcac gatcatgcta gtcatgcccc gcgcccaccg gaaggagctg actgggttga
     4501 aggctctcaa gggcatcggt cgagatcccg gtgcctaatg agtgagctaa cttacattaa
     4561 ttgcgttgcg ctcactgccc gctttccagt cgggaaacct gtcgtgccag ctgcattaat
     4621 gaatcggcca acgcgcgggg agaggcggtt tgcgtattgg gcgccagggt ggtttttctt
     4681 ttcaccagtg agacgggcaa cagctgattg cccttcaccg cctggccctg agagagttgc
     4741 agcaagcggt ccacgctggt ttgccccagc aggcgaaaat cctgtttgat ggtggttaac
     4801 ggcgggatat aacatgagct gtcttcggta tcgtcgtatc ccactaccga gatgtccgca
     4861 ccaacgcgca gcccggactc ggtaatggcg cgcattgcgc ccagcgccat ctgatcgttg
     4921 gcaaccagca tcgcagtggg aacgatgccc tcattcagca tttgcatggt ttgttgaaaa
     4981 ccggacatgg cactccagtc gccttcccgt tccgctatcg gctgaatttg attgcgagtg
     5041 agatatttat gccagccagc cagacgcaga cgcgccgaga cagaacttaa tgggcccgct
     5101 aacagcgcga tttgctggtg acccaatgcg accagatgct ccacgcccag tcgcgtaccg
     5161 tcttcatggg agaaaataat actgttgatg ggtgtctggt cagagacatc aagaaataac
     5221 gccggaacat tagtgcaggc agcttccaca gcaatggcat cctggtcatc cagcggatag
     5281 ttaatgatca gcccactgac gcgttgcgcg agaagattgt gcaccgccgc tttacaggct
     5341 tcgacgccgc ttcgttctac catcgacacc accacgctgg cacccagttg atcggcgcga
     5401 gatttaatcg ccgcgacaat ttgcgacggc gcgtgcaggg ccagactgga ggtggcaacg
     5461 ccaatcagca acgactgttt gcccgccagt tgttgtgcca cgcggttggg aatgtaattc
     5521 agctccgcca tcgccgcttc cactttttcc cgcgttttcg cagaaacgtg gctggcctgg
     5581 ttcaccacgc gggaaacggt ctgataagag acaccggcat actctgcgac atcgtataac
     5641 gttactggtt tcacattcac caccctgaat tgactctctt ccgggcgcta tcatgccata
     5701 ccgcgaaagg ttttgcgcca ttcgatggtg tccgggatct cgacgctctc cctt
//
