# Supplementary material for: Genetically encoded RNA strand exchange circuits for programmable protein expression and computation in cells
Source: bioRxiv preprint, doi:10.1101/2025.09.24.678369, version 1 (2025-09-24)
Supplement: Plasmid GenBank files [file 678369_file04.zip › Supplementary File 2/pET - G_38 G_12 Io.gb]

LOCUS       pET_-_G_38_+_G_12_+_Io  5754 bp ds-DNA     circular     22-SEP-2025
DEFINITION  .
KEYWORDS    "accession:addgene_vdb_2659"
COMMENT     Imported from database: AddGene Entry: pETDuet-1 URL:
            https://www.addgene.org/browse/sequence/2659/giraffe-analyze_vdb/
            GENERAL Analyze: Sequence Bacterial Resistance: Ampicillin Catalog
            Number: 71146 Cloning Method: Unknown Constitutive: Unspecified
            Notes: pETDuet-1 is designed for the coexpression of two target
            genes. pETDuet-1 carries the pBR322-derived ColE1 replicon, lacI
            gene and ampicillin resistance gene. Plasmid Type: Bacterial
            Expression, coexpression Promotor: T7 Size: 5420 Source/Vendor: EMD
            Biosciences Stable: Unspecified Viral/Non-Viral: Nonviral
FEATURES             Location/Qualifiers
     gene            complement(1..252)
                     /label="tet (887 - 636)"
                     /ApEinfo_revcolor="#d59687"
                     /ApEinfo_fwdcolor="#d59687"
     primer          184..203
                     /label="pBRrevBam_primer"
                     /ApEinfo_revcolor="#84b0dc"
                     /ApEinfo_fwdcolor="#84b0dc"
     primer          205..222
                     /label="pET_seq_fwd"
                     /note="sequence: gccagcaaccgcacctgt"
                     /ApEinfo_revcolor="#b1ff67"
                     /ApEinfo_fwdcolor="#b1ff67"
     primer          complement(254..304)
                     /label="pET_BB_rev_ga4"
                     /note="sequence: GACAGTTAGCCCAGAGCAGCGTTAGACTTCatcgatctcgatcctctacgc"
                     /ApEinfo_revcolor="#b4abac"
                     /ApEinfo_fwdcolor="#b4abac"
     misc_feature    275..314
                     /label="U1"
                     /ApEinfo_revcolor="#ff9ccd"
                     /ApEinfo_fwdcolor="#ff9ccd"
                     /note="GA homology domain"
     misc_feature    613..652
                     /label="U2"
                     /ApEinfo_revcolor="#84b0dc"
                     /ApEinfo_fwdcolor="#84b0dc"
     misc_feature    656..672
                     /label="T7 promoter"
                     /ApEinfo_revcolor="#9eafd2"
                     /ApEinfo_fwdcolor="#9eafd2"
     misc_feature    673..688
                     /label="5hp"
                     /ApEinfo_revcolor="#9eafd2"
                     /ApEinfo_fwdcolor="#9eafd2"
     primer          complement(677..703)
                     /label="hp5Ad20_1_rev"
                     /note="sequence: TGTATTAAGTATTTTGGGAGACGAATC"
                     /ApEinfo_revcolor="#d6b295"
                     /ApEinfo_fwdcolor="#d6b295"
     misc_feature    689..709
                     /label="d21"
                     /ApEinfo_revcolor="#c6c9d1"
                     /ApEinfo_fwdcolor="#c6c9d1"
     primer          704..735
                     /label="d6_2_4u1d_fwd"
                     /note="sequence: ATATACTCACTTCACAACATCAACTACTAAAC"
                     /ApEinfo_revcolor="#ffef86"
                     /ApEinfo_fwdcolor="#ffef86"
     primer          704..735
                     /label="d6_3_4u1d_fwd"
                     /note="sequence: TTATTATCACTTCACAACATCAACTACTAAAC"
                     /ApEinfo_revcolor="#84b0dc"
                     /ApEinfo_fwdcolor="#84b0dc"
     misc_feature    710..719
                     /label=1
                     /ApEinfo_revcolor="#f58a5e"
                     /ApEinfo_fwdcolor="#f58a5e"
     misc_feature    720..725
                     /label="u"
                     /ApEinfo_revcolor="#b4abac"
                     /ApEinfo_fwdcolor="#b4abac"
     misc_feature    726..735
                     /label=4
                     /ApEinfo_revcolor="#c7b0e3"
                     /ApEinfo_fwdcolor="#c7b0e3"
     misc_feature    883..926
                     /label="Thyb6"
                     /ApEinfo_revcolor="#c7b0e3"
                     /ApEinfo_fwdcolor="#c7b0e3"
     misc_feature    927..982
                     /label="riboJn"
                     /ApEinfo_revcolor="#b4abac"
                     /ApEinfo_fwdcolor="#b4abac"
     misc_feature    983..1022
                     /label="Ux"
                     /ApEinfo_revcolor="#ffef86"
                     /ApEinfo_fwdcolor="#ffef86"
                     /note="GA homology domain"
     misc_feature    1056..1072
                     /label="T7 promoter"
                     /ApEinfo_revcolor="#75c6a9"
                     /ApEinfo_fwdcolor="#75c6a9"
     misc_feature    1106..1150
                     /label="T7 terminator"
                     /ApEinfo_revcolor="#85dae9"
                     /ApEinfo_fwdcolor="#85dae9"
     primer          1151..1178
                     /label="pET_BB_ds_fwd"
                     /note="sequence: ctgaaaggaggaactatatccggattgg"
                     /ApEinfo_revcolor="#b1ff67"
                     /ApEinfo_fwdcolor="#b1ff67"
     primer          complement(1180..1199)
                     /label="pET_seq_rev"
                     /note="sequence: ctacagggcgcgtcccattc"
                     /ApEinfo_revcolor="#ff9ccd"
                     /ApEinfo_fwdcolor="#ff9ccd"
     gene            complement(1757..2617)
                     /label="Ampicillin"
                     /ApEinfo_revcolor="#f58a5e"
                     /ApEinfo_fwdcolor="#f58a5e"
     primer          complement(1760..1788)
                     /label="pET_ampR_rev"
                     /note="sequence: agataggtgcctcactgattaagcattgg"
                     /ApEinfo_revcolor="#d6b295"
                     /ApEinfo_fwdcolor="#d6b295"
     promoter        complement(2660..2688)
                     /label="AmpR_promoter"
                     /ApEinfo_revcolor="#84b0dc"
                     /ApEinfo_fwdcolor="#84b0dc"
     origin          2775..3394
                     /label="pBR322_origin"
                     /ApEinfo_revcolor="#75c6a9"
                     /ApEinfo_fwdcolor="#75c6a9"
     primer          3793..3815
                     /label="pGEX_3_primer"
                     /ApEinfo_revcolor="#ff9ccd"
                     /ApEinfo_fwdcolor="#ff9ccd"
     feature         complement(3809..4000)
                     /label="ROP"
                     /ApEinfo_revcolor="#c7b0e3"
                     /ApEinfo_fwdcolor="#c7b0e3"
     regulatory      complement(4572..5663)
                     /label="lacI"
                     /ApEinfo_revcolor="#c6c9d1"
                     /ApEinfo_fwdcolor="#c6c9d1"
ORIGIN
        1 atgcgactcc tgcattagga agcagcccag tagtaggttg aggccgttga gcaccgccgc
       61 cgcaaggaat ggtgcatgca aggagatggc gcccaacagt cccccggcca cggggcctgc
      121 caccataccc acgccgaaac aagcgctcat gagcccgaag tggcgagccc gatcttcccc
      181 atcggtgatg tcggcgatat aggcgccagc aaccgcacct gtggcgccgg tgatgccggc
      241 cacgatgcgt ccggcgtaga ggatcgagat cgatCATTAC TCGCATCCAT TCTCAGGCTG
      301 TCTCGTCTCG TCTCTTCTAA TACGACTCAC TATAGGGAGA TTCGTCTCCC AACCACTAAA
      361 CAATCCTACT ATACTACTCG TCGACTCTCG AGTGAGATTG TTGACGTACG GGGGCCACAG
      421 CAGAAGCGTT CACGTCGCAG CCCCTGTCAG ATTCTGGTGA ATCTGCGAAT TCTGCTTTAC
      481 TGATGTGTAG TATGGTAGGA TTatatcAAA CAGATAGGCC CTCttcgGAG GGCCtatctg
      541 ttTTTTTTTA GTCATAAGTC TGGGCTAAGC CCACTGATGA GTCGCTGAAA TGCGACGAAA
      601 CTTATGACCC TCGCTGGGAG TTCGTAGACG GAAACAAACG CAGAATCCAA GCTTCTAATA
      661 CGACTCACTA TAGGGAGATT CGTCTCCCAA AATACTTAAT ACAAAATAAT CACTTCACAA
      721 CATCAACTAC TAAACTCGTC GACTTATCTC GAGTGAGATA TTGTTGACGT ACGGCCGGCA
      781 TGGTCCCAGC CTCCTCGCTG GCGCCGGCTG GGCAACATTC CGAGGGGACC GTCCCCTCGG
      841 TAATGGCGAA TGGGACAATC AGGATTGTTT AGTGGTTGAT GTatatcAGA TAACAGATAC
      901 ttcgGtatct gttatctgtt TTTTTTAGCT GTCACCGGAT GTGCTTTCCG GTCTGATGAG
      961 TCCGTGAGGA CGAAACAGCC TCCCAGGATA CATAGATTAC CACAACTCCG AGCCCTTCCA
     1021 CCgaagtcta acgctgctct gggctaactg tcTTCTAATA CGACTCACTA TAGGGAGATT
     1081 CGTCTCCCAA TCAATAACAC ACATACTATA ACCCCTTGGG GCCTCTAAAC GGGTCTTGAG
     1141 GGGTTTTTTG ctgaaaggag gaactatatc cggattggcg aatgggnnnn nnnnnnnnnn
     1201 nnnnnnnnnn nnnnnnnnnn nnnnnnnnnn nnnnnnnnnn nnnnnnnnnn nnnnnnnnnn
     1261 nnnnnnnnnn nnnnnnnnnn nnnnnnnnnn nnnnnnnnnn nnnnnnnnnn cnnnnnnnnn
     1321 nnnnnnnnnn nnnnnnnnnn nnnnnnnnnn nnnnnnnnnn nnnnnnnnnn nnnnnnnnnn
     1381 nnnnnnnnnn nnnnnnnnnn nnannnnnnn nnnnnnnnnn nnnnnnnnnn nnnnnnnnnn
     1441 nnnnnnnnnn nncctttgac gttggagtcc acgttcttta atagtggact cttgttccaa
     1501 actggaacaa cactcaaccc tatctcggtc tattcttttg atttataagg gattttgccg
     1561 atttcggcct attggttaaa aaatgagctg atttaacaaa aatttaacgc gaattttaac
     1621 aaaatattaa cgtttacaat ttctggcggc acgatggcat gagattatca aaaaggatct
     1681 tcacctagat ccttttaaat taaaaatgaa gttttaaatc aatctaaagt atatatgagt
     1741 aaacttggtc tgacagttac caatgcttaa tcagtgaggc acctatctca gcgatctgtc
     1801 tatttcgttc atccatagtt gcctgactcc ccgtcgtgta gataactacg atacgggagg
     1861 gcttaccatc tggccccagt gctgcaatga taccgcgaga cccacgctca ccggctccag
     1921 atttatcagc aataaaccag ccagccggaa gggccgagcg cagaagtggt cctgcaactt
     1981 tatccgcctc catccagtct attaattgtt gccgggaagc tagagtaagt agttcgccag
     2041 ttaatagttt gcgcaacgtt gttgccattg ctacaggcat cgtggtgtca cgctcgtcgt
     2101 ttggtatggc ttcattcagc tccggttccc aacgatcaag gcgagttaca tgatccccca
     2161 tgttgtgcaa aaaagcggtt agctccttcg gtcctccgat cgttgtcaga agtaagttgg
     2221 ccgcagtgtt atcactcatg gttatggcag cactgcataa ttctcttact gtcatgccat
     2281 ccgtaagatg cttttctgtg actggtgagt actcaaccaa gtcattctga gaatagtgta
     2341 tgcggcgacc gagttgctct tgcccggcgt caatacggga taataccgcg ccacatagca
     2401 gaactttaaa agtgctcatc attggaaaac gttcttcggg gcgaaaactc tcaaggatct
     2461 taccgctgtt gagatccagt tcgatgtaac ccactcgtgc acccaactga tcttcagcat
     2521 cttttacttt caccagcgtt tctgggtgag caaaaacagg aaggcaaaat gccgcaaaaa
     2581 agggaataag ggcgacacgg aaatgttgaa tactcatact cttccttttt caatcatgat
     2641 tgaagcattt atcagggtta ttgtctcatg agcggataca tatttgaatg tatttagaaa
     2701 aataaacaaa taggtcatga ccaaaatccc ttaacgtgag ttttcgttcc actgagcgtc
     2761 agaccccgta gaaaagatca aaggatcttc ttgagatcct ttttttctgc gcgtaatctg
     2821 ctgcttgcaa acaaaaaaac caccgctacc agcggtggtt tgtttgccgg atcaagagct
     2881 accaactctt tttccgaagg taactggctt cagcagagcg cagataccaa atactgtcct
     2941 tctagtgtag ccgtagttag gccaccactt caagaactct gtagcaccgc ctacatacct
     3001 cgctctgcta atcctgttac cagtggctgc tgccagtggc gataagtcgt gtcttaccgg
     3061 gttggactca agacgatagt taccggataa ggcgcagcgg tcgggctgaa cggggggttc
     3121 gtgcacacag cccagcttgg agcgaacgac ctacaccgaa ctgagatacc tacagcgtga
     3181 gctatgagaa agcgccacgc ttcccgaagg gagaaaggcg gacaggtatc cggtaagcgg
     3241 cagggtcgga acaggagagc gcacgaggga gcttccaggg ggaaacgcct ggtatcttta
     3301 tagtcctgtc gggtttcgcc acctctgact tgagcgtcga tttttgtgat gctcgtcagg
     3361 ggggcggagc ctatggaaaa acgccagcaa cgcggccttt ttacggttcc tggccttttg
     3421 ctggcctttt gctcacatgt tctttcctgc gttatcccct gattctgtgg ataaccgtat
     3481 taccgccttt gagtgagctg ataccgctcg ccgcagccga acgaccgagc gcagcgagtc
     3541 agtgagcgag gaagcggaag agcgcctgat gcggtatttt ctccttacgc atctgtgcgg
     3601 tatttcacac cgcatatatg gtgcactctc agtacaatct gctctgatgc cgcatagtta
     3661 agccagtata cactccgcta tcgctacgtg actgggtcat ggctgcgccc cgacacccgc
     3721 caacacccgc tgacgcgccc tgacgggctt gtctgctccc ggcatccgct tacagacaag
     3781 ctgtgaccgt ctccgggagc tgcatgtgtc agaggttttc accgtcatca ccgaaacgcg
     3841 cgaggcagct gcggtaaagc tcatcagcgt ggtcgtgaag cgattcacag atgtctgcct
     3901 gttcatccgc gtccagctcg ttgagtttct ccagaagcgt taatgtctgg cttctgataa
     3961 agcgggccat gttaagggcg gttttttcct gtttggtcac tgatgcctcc gtgtaagggg
     4021 gatttctgtt catgggggta atgataccga tgaaacgaga gaggatgctc acgatacggg
     4081 ttactgatga tgaacatgcc cggttactgg aacgttgtga gggtaaacaa ctggcggtat
     4141 ggatgcggcg ggaccagaga aaaatcactc agggtcaatg ccagcgcttc gttaatacag
     4201 atgtaggtgt tccacagggt agccagcagc atcctgcgat gcagatccgg aacataatgg
     4261 tgcagggcgc tgacttccgc gtttccagac tttacgaaac acggaaaccg aagaccattc
     4321 atgttgttgc tcaggtcgca gacgttttgc agcagcagtc gcttcacgtt cgctcgcgta
     4381 tcggtgattc attctgctaa ccagtaaggc aaccccgcca gcctagccgg gtcctcaacg
     4441 acaggagcac gatcatgcta gtcatgcccc gcgcccaccg gaaggagctg actgggttga
     4501 aggctctcaa gggcatcggt cgagatcccg gtgcctaatg agtgagctaa cttacattaa
     4561 ttgcgttgcg ctcactgccc gctttccagt cgggaaacct gtcgtgccag ctgcattaat
     4621 gaatcggcca acgcgcgggg agaggcggtt tgcgtattgg gcgccagggt ggtttttctt
     4681 ttcaccagtg agacgggcaa cagctgattg cccttcaccg cctggccctg agagagttgc
     4741 agcaagcggt ccacgctggt ttgccccagc aggcgaaaat cctgtttgat ggtggttaac
     4801 ggcgggatat aacatgagct gtcttcggta tcgtcgtatc ccactaccga gatgtccgca
     4861 ccaacgcgca gcccggactc ggtaatggcg cgcattgcgc ccagcgccat ctgatcgttg
     4921 gcaaccagca tcgcagtggg aacgatgccc tcattcagca tttgcatggt ttgttgaaaa
     4981 ccggacatgg cactccagtc gccttcccgt tccgctatcg gctgaatttg attgcgagtg
     5041 agatatttat gccagccagc cagacgcaga cgcgccgaga cagaacttaa tgggcccgct
     5101 aacagcgcga tttgctggtg acccaatgcg accagatgct ccacgcccag tcgcgtaccg
     5161 tcttcatggg agaaaataat actgttgatg ggtgtctggt cagagacatc aagaaataac
     5221 gccggaacat tagtgcaggc agcttccaca gcaatggcat cctggtcatc cagcggatag
     5281 ttaatgatca gcccactgac gcgttgcgcg agaagattgt gcaccgccgc tttacaggct
     5341 tcgacgccgc ttcgttctac catcgacacc accacgctgg cacccagttg atcggcgcga
     5401 gatttaatcg ccgcgacaat ttgcgacggc gcgtgcaggg ccagactgga ggtggcaacg
     5461 ccaatcagca acgactgttt gcccgccagt tgttgtgcca cgcggttggg aatgtaattc
     5521 agctccgcca tcgccgcttc cactttttcc cgcgttttcg cagaaacgtg gctggcctgg
     5581 ttcaccacgc gggaaacggt ctgataagag acaccggcat actctgcgac atcgtataac
     5641 gttactggtt tcacattcac caccctgaat tgactctctt ccgggcgcta tcatgccata
     5701 ccgcgaaagg ttttgcgcca ttcgatggtg tccgggatct cgacgctctc cctt
//
