# Supplementary material for: Genetically encoded RNA strand exchange circuits for programmable protein expression and computation in cells
Source: bioRxiv preprint, doi:10.1101/2025.09.24.678369, version 1 (2025-09-24)
Supplement: Plasmid GenBank files [file 678369_file04.zip › Supplementary File 2/pET - G_39 G_22 G_12 IN_37.gb]

LOCUS       pET_-_G_39_+_G_22_+_G_1 6085 bp ds-DNA     circular     22-SEP-2025
DEFINITION  .
KEYWORDS    "accession:addgene_vdb_2659"
COMMENT     Imported from database: AddGene Entry: pETDuet-1 URL:
            https://www.addgene.org/browse/sequence/2659/giraffe-analyze_vdb/
            GENERAL Analyze: Sequence Bacterial Resistance: Ampicillin Catalog
            Number: 71146 Cloning Method: Unknown Constitutive: Unspecified
            Notes: pETDuet-1 is designed for the coexpression of two target
            genes. pETDuet-1 carries the pBR322-derived ColE1 replicon, lacI
            gene and ampicillin resistance gene. Plasmid Type: Bacterial
            Expression, coexpression Promotor: T7 Size: 5420 Source/Vendor: EMD
            Biosciences Stable: Unspecified Viral/Non-Viral: Nonviral
FEATURES             Location/Qualifiers
     gene            complement(1..252)
                     /label="tet (887 - 636)"
                     /ApEinfo_revcolor="#d59687"
                     /ApEinfo_fwdcolor="#d59687"
     primer          184..203
                     /label="pBRrevBam_primer"
                     /ApEinfo_revcolor="#84b0dc"
                     /ApEinfo_fwdcolor="#84b0dc"
     primer          205..222
                     /label="pET_seq_fwd"
                     /note="sequence: gccagcaaccgcacctgt"
                     /ApEinfo_revcolor="#b1ff67"
                     /ApEinfo_fwdcolor="#b1ff67"
     primer          complement(254..304)
                     /label="pET_BB_rev_ga4"
                     /note="sequence: GACAGTTAGCCCAGAGCAGCGTTAGACTTCatcgatctcgatcctctacgc"
                     /ApEinfo_revcolor="#b4abac"
                     /ApEinfo_fwdcolor="#b4abac"
     misc_feature    275..314
                     /label="U1"
                     /ApEinfo_revcolor="#ff9ccd"
                     /ApEinfo_fwdcolor="#ff9ccd"
                     /note="GA homology domain"
     misc_feature    318..334
                     /label="T7 promoter"
                     /ApEinfo_revcolor="#d6b295"
                     /ApEinfo_fwdcolor="#d6b295"
     misc_feature    606..645
                     /label="U3"
                     /ApEinfo_revcolor="#d6b295"
                     /ApEinfo_fwdcolor="#d6b295"
     misc_feature    944..983
                     /label="U2"
                     /ApEinfo_revcolor="#84b0dc"
                     /ApEinfo_fwdcolor="#84b0dc"
     misc_feature    987..1003
                     /label="T7 promoter"
                     /ApEinfo_revcolor="#9eafd2"
                     /ApEinfo_fwdcolor="#9eafd2"
     misc_feature    1004..1019
                     /label="5hp"
                     /ApEinfo_revcolor="#9eafd2"
                     /ApEinfo_fwdcolor="#9eafd2"
     primer          complement(1008..1034)
                     /label="hp5Ad20_1_rev"
                     /note="sequence: TGTATTAAGTATTTTGGGAGACGAATC"
                     /ApEinfo_revcolor="#d6b295"
                     /ApEinfo_fwdcolor="#d6b295"
     misc_feature    1020..1040
                     /label="d21"
                     /ApEinfo_revcolor="#c6c9d1"
                     /ApEinfo_fwdcolor="#c6c9d1"
     primer          1035..1066
                     /label="d6_3_4u1d_fwd"
                     /note="sequence: TTATTATCACTTCACAACATCAACTACTAAAC"
                     /ApEinfo_revcolor="#84b0dc"
                     /ApEinfo_fwdcolor="#84b0dc"
     primer          1035..1066
                     /label="d6_2_4u1d_fwd"
                     /note="sequence: ATATACTCACTTCACAACATCAACTACTAAAC"
                     /ApEinfo_revcolor="#ffef86"
                     /ApEinfo_fwdcolor="#ffef86"
     misc_feature    1041..1050
                     /label=1
                     /ApEinfo_revcolor="#f58a5e"
                     /ApEinfo_fwdcolor="#f58a5e"
     misc_feature    1051..1056
                     /label="u"
                     /ApEinfo_revcolor="#b4abac"
                     /ApEinfo_fwdcolor="#b4abac"
     misc_feature    1057..1066
                     /label=4
                     /ApEinfo_revcolor="#c7b0e3"
                     /ApEinfo_fwdcolor="#c7b0e3"
     misc_feature    1214..1257
                     /label="Thyb6"
                     /ApEinfo_revcolor="#c7b0e3"
                     /ApEinfo_fwdcolor="#c7b0e3"
     misc_feature    1258..1313
                     /label="riboJn"
                     /ApEinfo_revcolor="#b4abac"
                     /ApEinfo_fwdcolor="#b4abac"
     misc_feature    1314..1353
                     /label="Ux"
                     /ApEinfo_revcolor="#ffef86"
                     /ApEinfo_fwdcolor="#ffef86"
                     /note="GA homology domain"
     misc_feature    1387..1403
                     /label="T7 promoter"
                     /ApEinfo_revcolor="#75c6a9"
                     /ApEinfo_fwdcolor="#75c6a9"
     misc_feature    1437..1481
                     /label="T7 terminator"
                     /ApEinfo_revcolor="#85dae9"
                     /ApEinfo_fwdcolor="#85dae9"
     primer          1482..1509
                     /label="pET_BB_ds_fwd"
                     /note="sequence: ctgaaaggaggaactatatccggattgg"
                     /ApEinfo_revcolor="#b1ff67"
                     /ApEinfo_fwdcolor="#b1ff67"
     primer          complement(1511..1530)
                     /label="pET_seq_rev"
                     /note="sequence: ctacagggcgcgtcccattc"
                     /ApEinfo_revcolor="#ff9ccd"
                     /ApEinfo_fwdcolor="#ff9ccd"
     gene            complement(2088..2948)
                     /label="Ampicillin"
                     /ApEinfo_revcolor="#f58a5e"
                     /ApEinfo_fwdcolor="#f58a5e"
     primer          complement(2091..2119)
                     /label="pET_ampR_rev"
                     /note="sequence: agataggtgcctcactgattaagcattgg"
                     /ApEinfo_revcolor="#d6b295"
                     /ApEinfo_fwdcolor="#d6b295"
     promoter        complement(2991..3019)
                     /label="AmpR_promoter"
                     /ApEinfo_revcolor="#84b0dc"
                     /ApEinfo_fwdcolor="#84b0dc"
     origin          3106..3725
                     /label="pBR322_origin"
                     /ApEinfo_revcolor="#75c6a9"
                     /ApEinfo_fwdcolor="#75c6a9"
     primer          4124..4146
                     /label="pGEX_3_primer"
                     /ApEinfo_revcolor="#ff9ccd"
                     /ApEinfo_fwdcolor="#ff9ccd"
     feature         complement(4140..4331)
                     /label="ROP"
                     /ApEinfo_revcolor="#c7b0e3"
                     /ApEinfo_fwdcolor="#c7b0e3"
     regulatory      complement(4903..5994)
                     /label="lacI"
                     /ApEinfo_revcolor="#c6c9d1"
                     /ApEinfo_fwdcolor="#c6c9d1"
ORIGIN
        1 atgcgactcc tgcattagga agcagcccag tagtaggttg aggccgttga gcaccgccgc
       61 cgcaaggaat ggtgcatgca aggagatggc gcccaacagt cccccggcca cggggcctgc
      121 caccataccc acgccgaaac aagcgctcat gagcccgaag tggcgagccc gatcttcccc
      181 atcggtgatg tcggcgatat aggcgccagc aaccgcacct gtggcgccgg tgatgccggc
      241 cacgatgcgt ccggcgtaga ggatcgagat cgatCATTAC TCGCATCCAT TCTCAGGCTG
      301 TCTCGTCTCG TCTCTTCTAA TACGACTCAC TATAGGGAGA TTCGTCTCCC ACACATTCAA
      361 TACATCAATA CATAACATTC CGTGTTATCT CGTTGGAGAT ATTCATGGAT ACGGGTCGGC
      421 ATGGCATGTG CACCTCCTCG CGGTCCGACC TGGGCTACTT CGGTAGGCTA AGGCACAATC
      481 AGGATTTGTT ATGTGTTGAT GTttatcAAC AGATAGGCCG CttcgGCGGC CtatctgttT
      541 TTTTTAGACT GTCGCCGGAT GTGTATCCGA CCTGACGATG GCCCAAAAGG GCCGAAACAG
      601 TCCTCGCACT GAAGGTCCTC AATCGCACTG GAAACATCAA GGTCGTTCTA ATACGACTCA
      661 CTATAGGGAG ATTCGTCTCC CAACCACTAA ACAATCCTCA TATTCAATTC GTCGACTCTC
      721 GAGTGAGATT GTTGACGTAC GGGGGCCACA GCAGAAGCGT TCACGTCGCA GCCCCTGTCA
      781 GATTCTGGTG AATCTGCGAA TTCTGCTTTA CTGATGTATT GAATGTGAGG ATTatatcAA
      841 ACAGATAGGC CCTCttcgGA GGGCCtatct gttTTTTTTT AGTCATAAGT CTGGGCTAAG
      901 CCCACTGATG AGTCGCTGAA ATGCGACGAA ACTTATGACC CTCGCTGGGA GTTCGTAGAC
      961 GGAAACAAAC GCAGAATCCA AGCTTCTAAT ACGACTCACT ATAGGGAGAT TCGTCTCCCA
     1021 AAATACTTAA TACAAAATAA TCACTTCACA ACATCAACTA CTAAACTCGT CGACTTATCT
     1081 CGAGTGAGAT ATTGTTGACG TACGGCCGGC ATGGTCCCAG CCTCCTCGCT GGCGCCGGCT
     1141 GGGCAACATT CCGAGGGGAC CGTCCCCTCG GTAATGGCGA ATGGGACAAT CAGGATTGTT
     1201 TAGTGGTTGA TGTatatcAG ATAACAGATA CttcgGtatc tgttatctgt tTTTTTTAGC
     1261 TGTCACCGGA TGTGCTTTCC GGTCTGATGA GTCCGTGAGG ACGAAACAGC CTCCCAGGAT
     1321 ACATAGATTA CCACAACTCC GAGCCCTTCC ACCgaagtct aacgctgctc tgggctaact
     1381 gtcTTCTAAT ACGACTCACT ATAGGGAGAT TCGTCTCCCA ACACATAACA AATCCTCTAT
     1441 AACCCCTTGG GGCCTCTAAA CGGGTCTTGA GGGGTTTTTT Gctgaaagga ggaactatat
     1501 ccggattggc gaatgggnnn nnnnnnnnnn nnnnnnnnnn nnnnnnnnnn nnnnnnnnnn
     1561 nnnnnnnnnn nnnnnnnnnn nnnnnnnnnn nnnnnnnnnn nnnnnnnnnn nnnnnnnnnn
     1621 nnnnnnnnnn nnnnnnnnnn ncnnnnnnnn nnnnnnnnnn nnnnnnnnnn nnnnnnnnnn
     1681 nnnnnnnnnn nnnnnnnnnn nnnnnnnnnn nnnnnnnnnn nnnnnnnnnn nnnannnnnn
     1741 nnnnnnnnnn nnnnnnnnnn nnnnnnnnnn nnnnnnnnnn nnncctttga cgttggagtc
     1801 cacgttcttt aatagtggac tcttgttcca aactggaaca acactcaacc ctatctcggt
     1861 ctattctttt gatttataag ggattttgcc gatttcggcc tattggttaa aaaatgagct
     1921 gatttaacaa aaatttaacg cgaattttaa caaaatatta acgtttacaa tttctggcgg
     1981 cacgatggca tgagattatc aaaaaggatc ttcacctaga tccttttaaa ttaaaaatga
     2041 agttttaaat caatctaaag tatatatgag taaacttggt ctgacagtta ccaatgctta
     2101 atcagtgagg cacctatctc agcgatctgt ctatttcgtt catccatagt tgcctgactc
     2161 cccgtcgtgt agataactac gatacgggag ggcttaccat ctggccccag tgctgcaatg
     2221 ataccgcgag acccacgctc accggctcca gatttatcag caataaacca gccagccgga
     2281 agggccgagc gcagaagtgg tcctgcaact ttatccgcct ccatccagtc tattaattgt
     2341 tgccgggaag ctagagtaag tagttcgcca gttaatagtt tgcgcaacgt tgttgccatt
     2401 gctacaggca tcgtggtgtc acgctcgtcg tttggtatgg cttcattcag ctccggttcc
     2461 caacgatcaa ggcgagttac atgatccccc atgttgtgca aaaaagcggt tagctccttc
     2521 ggtcctccga tcgttgtcag aagtaagttg gccgcagtgt tatcactcat ggttatggca
     2581 gcactgcata attctcttac tgtcatgcca tccgtaagat gcttttctgt gactggtgag
     2641 tactcaacca agtcattctg agaatagtgt atgcggcgac cgagttgctc ttgcccggcg
     2701 tcaatacggg ataataccgc gccacatagc agaactttaa aagtgctcat cattggaaaa
     2761 cgttcttcgg ggcgaaaact ctcaaggatc ttaccgctgt tgagatccag ttcgatgtaa
     2821 cccactcgtg cacccaactg atcttcagca tcttttactt tcaccagcgt ttctgggtga
     2881 gcaaaaacag gaaggcaaaa tgccgcaaaa aagggaataa gggcgacacg gaaatgttga
     2941 atactcatac tcttcctttt tcaatcatga ttgaagcatt tatcagggtt attgtctcat
     3001 gagcggatac atatttgaat gtatttagaa aaataaacaa ataggtcatg accaaaatcc
     3061 cttaacgtga gttttcgttc cactgagcgt cagaccccgt agaaaagatc aaaggatctt
     3121 cttgagatcc tttttttctg cgcgtaatct gctgcttgca aacaaaaaaa ccaccgctac
     3181 cagcggtggt ttgtttgccg gatcaagagc taccaactct ttttccgaag gtaactggct
     3241 tcagcagagc gcagatacca aatactgtcc ttctagtgta gccgtagtta ggccaccact
     3301 tcaagaactc tgtagcaccg cctacatacc tcgctctgct aatcctgtta ccagtggctg
     3361 ctgccagtgg cgataagtcg tgtcttaccg ggttggactc aagacgatag ttaccggata
     3421 aggcgcagcg gtcgggctga acggggggtt cgtgcacaca gcccagcttg gagcgaacga
     3481 cctacaccga actgagatac ctacagcgtg agctatgaga aagcgccacg cttcccgaag
     3541 ggagaaaggc ggacaggtat ccggtaagcg gcagggtcgg aacaggagag cgcacgaggg
     3601 agcttccagg gggaaacgcc tggtatcttt atagtcctgt cgggtttcgc cacctctgac
     3661 ttgagcgtcg atttttgtga tgctcgtcag gggggcggag cctatggaaa aacgccagca
     3721 acgcggcctt tttacggttc ctggcctttt gctggccttt tgctcacatg ttctttcctg
     3781 cgttatcccc tgattctgtg gataaccgta ttaccgcctt tgagtgagct gataccgctc
     3841 gccgcagccg aacgaccgag cgcagcgagt cagtgagcga ggaagcggaa gagcgcctga
     3901 tgcggtattt tctccttacg catctgtgcg gtatttcaca ccgcatatat ggtgcactct
     3961 cagtacaatc tgctctgatg ccgcatagtt aagccagtat acactccgct atcgctacgt
     4021 gactgggtca tggctgcgcc ccgacacccg ccaacacccg ctgacgcgcc ctgacgggct
     4081 tgtctgctcc cggcatccgc ttacagacaa gctgtgaccg tctccgggag ctgcatgtgt
     4141 cagaggtttt caccgtcatc accgaaacgc gcgaggcagc tgcggtaaag ctcatcagcg
     4201 tggtcgtgaa gcgattcaca gatgtctgcc tgttcatccg cgtccagctc gttgagtttc
     4261 tccagaagcg ttaatgtctg gcttctgata aagcgggcca tgttaagggc ggttttttcc
     4321 tgtttggtca ctgatgcctc cgtgtaaggg ggatttctgt tcatgggggt aatgataccg
     4381 atgaaacgag agaggatgct cacgatacgg gttactgatg atgaacatgc ccggttactg
     4441 gaacgttgtg agggtaaaca actggcggta tggatgcggc gggaccagag aaaaatcact
     4501 cagggtcaat gccagcgctt cgttaataca gatgtaggtg ttccacaggg tagccagcag
     4561 catcctgcga tgcagatccg gaacataatg gtgcagggcg ctgacttccg cgtttccaga
     4621 ctttacgaaa cacggaaacc gaagaccatt catgttgttg ctcaggtcgc agacgttttg
     4681 cagcagcagt cgcttcacgt tcgctcgcgt atcggtgatt cattctgcta accagtaagg
     4741 caaccccgcc agcctagccg ggtcctcaac gacaggagca cgatcatgct agtcatgccc
     4801 cgcgcccacc ggaaggagct gactgggttg aaggctctca agggcatcgg tcgagatccc
     4861 ggtgcctaat gagtgagcta acttacatta attgcgttgc gctcactgcc cgctttccag
     4921 tcgggaaacc tgtcgtgcca gctgcattaa tgaatcggcc aacgcgcggg gagaggcggt
     4981 ttgcgtattg ggcgccaggg tggtttttct tttcaccagt gagacgggca acagctgatt
     5041 gcccttcacc gcctggccct gagagagttg cagcaagcgg tccacgctgg tttgccccag
     5101 caggcgaaaa tcctgtttga tggtggttaa cggcgggata taacatgagc tgtcttcggt
     5161 atcgtcgtat cccactaccg agatgtccgc accaacgcgc agcccggact cggtaatggc
     5221 gcgcattgcg cccagcgcca tctgatcgtt ggcaaccagc atcgcagtgg gaacgatgcc
     5281 ctcattcagc atttgcatgg tttgttgaaa accggacatg gcactccagt cgccttcccg
     5341 ttccgctatc ggctgaattt gattgcgagt gagatattta tgccagccag ccagacgcag
     5401 acgcgccgag acagaactta atgggcccgc taacagcgcg atttgctggt gacccaatgc
     5461 gaccagatgc tccacgccca gtcgcgtacc gtcttcatgg gagaaaataa tactgttgat
     5521 gggtgtctgg tcagagacat caagaaataa cgccggaaca ttagtgcagg cagcttccac
     5581 agcaatggca tcctggtcat ccagcggata gttaatgatc agcccactga cgcgttgcgc
     5641 gagaagattg tgcaccgccg ctttacaggc ttcgacgccg cttcgttcta ccatcgacac
     5701 caccacgctg gcacccagtt gatcggcgcg agatttaatc gccgcgacaa tttgcgacgg
     5761 cgcgtgcagg gccagactgg aggtggcaac gccaatcagc aacgactgtt tgcccgccag
     5821 ttgttgtgcc acgcggttgg gaatgtaatt cagctccgcc atcgccgctt ccactttttc
     5881 ccgcgttttc gcagaaacgt ggctggcctg gttcaccacg cgggaaacgg tctgataaga
     5941 gacaccggca tactctgcga catcgtataa cgttactggt ttcacattca ccaccctgaa
     6001 ttgactctct tccgggcgct atcatgccat accgcgaaag gttttgcgcc attcgatggt
     6061 gtccgggatc tcgacgctct ccctt
//
