# Supplementary material for: Genetically encoded RNA strand exchange circuits for programmable protein expression and computation in cells
Source: bioRxiv preprint, doi:10.1101/2025.09.24.678369, version 1 (2025-09-24)
Supplement: Plasmid GenBank files [file 678369_file04.zip › Supplementary File 2/pET - G_39 G_22 G_12 Io.gb]

LOCUS       pET_-_G_39_+_G_22_+_G_1 6115 bp ds-DNA     circular     22-SEP-2025
DEFINITION  .
KEYWORDS    "accession:addgene_vdb_2659"
COMMENT     Imported from database: AddGene Entry: pETDuet-1 URL:
            https://www.addgene.org/browse/sequence/2659/giraffe-analyze_vdb/
            GENERAL Analyze: Sequence Bacterial Resistance: Ampicillin Catalog
            Number: 71146 Cloning Method: Unknown Constitutive: Unspecified
            Notes: pETDuet-1 is designed for the coexpression of two target
            genes. pETDuet-1 carries the pBR322-derived ColE1 replicon, lacI
            gene and ampicillin resistance gene. Plasmid Type: Bacterial
            Expression, coexpression Promotor: T7 Size: 5420 Source/Vendor: EMD
            Biosciences Stable: Unspecified Viral/Non-Viral: Nonviral
FEATURES             Location/Qualifiers
     gene            complement(1..252)
                     /label="tet (887 - 636)"
                     /ApEinfo_revcolor="#d59687"
                     /ApEinfo_fwdcolor="#d59687"
     primer          184..203
                     /label="pBRrevBam_primer"
                     /ApEinfo_revcolor="#84b0dc"
                     /ApEinfo_fwdcolor="#84b0dc"
     primer          205..222
                     /label="pET_seq_fwd"
                     /note="sequence: gccagcaaccgcacctgt"
                     /ApEinfo_revcolor="#b1ff67"
                     /ApEinfo_fwdcolor="#b1ff67"
     primer          complement(254..304)
                     /label="pET_BB_rev_ga4"
                     /note="sequence: GACAGTTAGCCCAGAGCAGCGTTAGACTTCatcgatctcgatcctctacgc"
                     /ApEinfo_revcolor="#b4abac"
                     /ApEinfo_fwdcolor="#b4abac"
     misc_feature    275..314
                     /label="U1"
                     /ApEinfo_revcolor="#ff9ccd"
                     /ApEinfo_fwdcolor="#ff9ccd"
                     /note="GA homology domain"
     misc_feature    318..334
                     /label="T7 promoter"
                     /ApEinfo_revcolor="#d6b295"
                     /ApEinfo_fwdcolor="#d6b295"
     misc_feature    606..645
                     /label="U3"
                     /ApEinfo_revcolor="#d6b295"
                     /ApEinfo_fwdcolor="#d6b295"
     misc_feature    944..983
                     /label="U2"
                     /ApEinfo_revcolor="#84b0dc"
                     /ApEinfo_fwdcolor="#84b0dc"
     misc_feature    987..1003
                     /label="T7 promoter"
                     /ApEinfo_revcolor="#9eafd2"
                     /ApEinfo_fwdcolor="#9eafd2"
     misc_feature    1004..1019
                     /label="5hp"
                     /ApEinfo_revcolor="#9eafd2"
                     /ApEinfo_fwdcolor="#9eafd2"
     misc_feature    1214..1257
                     /label="Thyb6"
                     /ApEinfo_revcolor="#c7b0e3"
                     /ApEinfo_fwdcolor="#c7b0e3"
     misc_feature    1258..1313
                     /label="riboJn"
                     /ApEinfo_revcolor="#b4abac"
                     /ApEinfo_fwdcolor="#b4abac"
     misc_feature    1314..1353
                     /label="Ux"
                     /ApEinfo_revcolor="#ffef86"
                     /ApEinfo_fwdcolor="#ffef86"
                     /note="GA homology domain"
     misc_feature    1387..1403
                     /label="T7 promoter"
                     /ApEinfo_revcolor="#d6b295"
                     /ApEinfo_fwdcolor="#d6b295"
     misc_feature    1437..1481
                     /label="T7 terminator"
                     /ApEinfo_revcolor="#85dae9"
                     /ApEinfo_fwdcolor="#85dae9"
     primer          1512..1539
                     /label="pET_BB_ds_fwd"
                     /note="sequence: ctgaaaggaggaactatatccggattgg"
                     /ApEinfo_revcolor="#b1ff67"
                     /ApEinfo_fwdcolor="#b1ff67"
     primer          complement(1541..1560)
                     /label="pET_seq_rev"
                     /note="sequence: ctacagggcgcgtcccattc"
                     /ApEinfo_revcolor="#ff9ccd"
                     /ApEinfo_fwdcolor="#ff9ccd"
     gene            complement(2118..2978)
                     /label="Ampicillin"
                     /ApEinfo_revcolor="#f58a5e"
                     /ApEinfo_fwdcolor="#f58a5e"
     primer          complement(2121..2149)
                     /label="pET_ampR_rev"
                     /note="sequence: agataggtgcctcactgattaagcattgg"
                     /ApEinfo_revcolor="#d6b295"
                     /ApEinfo_fwdcolor="#d6b295"
     promoter        complement(3021..3049)
                     /label="AmpR_promoter"
                     /ApEinfo_revcolor="#84b0dc"
                     /ApEinfo_fwdcolor="#84b0dc"
     origin          3136..3755
                     /label="pBR322_origin"
                     /ApEinfo_revcolor="#75c6a9"
                     /ApEinfo_fwdcolor="#75c6a9"
     primer          4154..4176
                     /label="pGEX_3_primer"
                     /ApEinfo_revcolor="#ff9ccd"
                     /ApEinfo_fwdcolor="#ff9ccd"
     feature         complement(4170..4361)
                     /label="ROP"
                     /ApEinfo_revcolor="#c7b0e3"
                     /ApEinfo_fwdcolor="#c7b0e3"
     regulatory      complement(4933..6024)
                     /label="lacI"
                     /ApEinfo_revcolor="#c6c9d1"
                     /ApEinfo_fwdcolor="#c6c9d1"
ORIGIN
        1 atgcgactcc tgcattagga agcagcccag tagtaggttg aggccgttga gcaccgccgc
       61 cgcaaggaat ggtgcatgca aggagatggc gcccaacagt cccccggcca cggggcctgc
      121 caccataccc acgccgaaac aagcgctcat gagcccgaag tggcgagccc gatcttcccc
      181 atcggtgatg tcggcgatat aggcgccagc aaccgcacct gtggcgccgg tgatgccggc
      241 cacgatgcgt ccggcgtaga ggatcgagat cgatCATTAC TCGCATCCAT TCTCAGGCTG
      301 TCTCGTCTCG TCTCTTCTAA TACGACTCAC TATAGGGAGA TTCGTCTCCC ACACATTCAA
      361 TACATCAATA CATAACATTC CGTGTTATCT CGTTGGAGAT ATTCATGGAT ACGGGTCGGC
      421 ATGGCATGTG CACCTCCTCG CGGTCCGACC TGGGCTACTT CGGTAGGCTA AGGCACAATC
      481 AGGATTTGTT ATGTGTTGAT GTttatcAAC AGATAGGCCG CttcgGCGGC CtatctgttT
      541 TTTTTAGACT GTCGCCGGAT GTGTATCCGA CCTGACGATG GCCCAAAAGG GCCGAAACAG
      601 TCCTCGCACT GAAGGTCCTC AATCGCACTG GAAACATCAA GGTCGTTCTA ATACGACTCA
      661 CTATAGGGAG ATTCGTCTCC CAACCATACT ACAATCCTCA TATTCAATTC GTCGACTCTC
      721 GAGTGAGATT GTTGACGTAC GGGGGCCACA GCAGAAGCGT TCACGTCGCA GCCCCTGTCA
      781 GATTCTGGTG AATCTGCGAA TTCTGCTTTA CTGATGTATT GAATGTGAGG ATTatatcAA
      841 ACAGATAGGC CCTCttcgGA GGGCCtatct gttTTTTTTT AGTCATAAGT CTGGGCTAAG
      901 CCCACTGATG AGTCGCTGAA ATGCGACGAA ACTTATGACC CTCGCTGGGA GTTCGTAGAC
      961 GGAAACAAAC GCAGAATCCA AGCTTCTAAT ACGACTCACT ATAGGGAGAT TCGTCTCCCA
     1021 AAATACTTAA TACAAAATAA TCACTTCACA ACATCAACTA TACTACTCGT CGACTTATCT
     1081 CGAGTGAGAT ATTGTTGACG TACGGCCGGC ATGGTCCCAG CCTCCTCGCT GGCGCCGGCT
     1141 GGGCAACATT CCGAGGGGAC CGTCCCCTCG GTAATGGCGA ATGGGACAAT CAGGATTGTA
     1201 GTATGGTTGA TGTatatcAG ATAACAGATA CttcgGtatc tgttatctgt tTTTTTTAGC
     1261 TGTCACCGGA TGTGCTTTCC GGTCTGATGA GTCCGTGAGG ACGAAACAGC CTCCCAGGAT
     1321 ACATAGATTA CCACAACTCC GAGCCCTTCC ACCgaagtct aacgctgctc tgggctaact
     1381 gtcTTCTAAT ACGACTCACT ATAGGGAGAT TCGTCTCCCA ATCAATAACA CACATACTAT
     1441 AACCCCTTGG GGCCTCTAAA CGGGTCTTGA GGGGTTTTTT Gctgaaacct caggcatttg
     1501 agaagcacac gctgaaagga ggaactatat ccggattggc gaatgggnnn nnnnnnnnnn
     1561 nnnnnnnnnn nnnnnnnnnn nnnnnnnnnn nnnnnnnnnn nnnnnnnnnn nnnnnnnnnn
     1621 nnnnnnnnnn nnnnnnnnnn nnnnnnnnnn nnnnnnnnnn nnnnnnnnnn ncnnnnnnnn
     1681 nnnnnnnnnn nnnnnnnnnn nnnnnnnnnn nnnnnnnnnn nnnnnnnnnn nnnnnnnnnn
     1741 nnnnnnnnnn nnnnnnnnnn nnnannnnnn nnnnnnnnnn nnnnnnnnnn nnnnnnnnnn
     1801 nnnnnnnnnn nnncctttga cgttggagtc cacgttcttt aatagtggac tcttgttcca
     1861 aactggaaca acactcaacc ctatctcggt ctattctttt gatttataag ggattttgcc
     1921 gatttcggcc tattggttaa aaaatgagct gatttaacaa aaatttaacg cgaattttaa
     1981 caaaatatta acgtttacaa tttctggcgg cacgatggca tgagattatc aaaaaggatc
     2041 ttcacctaga tccttttaaa ttaaaaatga agttttaaat caatctaaag tatatatgag
     2101 taaacttggt ctgacagtta ccaatgctta atcagtgagg cacctatctc agcgatctgt
     2161 ctatttcgtt catccatagt tgcctgactc cccgtcgtgt agataactac gatacgggag
     2221 ggcttaccat ctggccccag tgctgcaatg ataccgcgag acccacgctc accggctcca
     2281 gatttatcag caataaacca gccagccgga agggccgagc gcagaagtgg tcctgcaact
     2341 ttatccgcct ccatccagtc tattaattgt tgccgggaag ctagagtaag tagttcgcca
     2401 gttaatagtt tgcgcaacgt tgttgccatt gctacaggca tcgtggtgtc acgctcgtcg
     2461 tttggtatgg cttcattcag ctccggttcc caacgatcaa ggcgagttac atgatccccc
     2521 atgttgtgca aaaaagcggt tagctccttc ggtcctccga tcgttgtcag aagtaagttg
     2581 gccgcagtgt tatcactcat ggttatggca gcactgcata attctcttac tgtcatgcca
     2641 tccgtaagat gcttttctgt gactggtgag tactcaacca agtcattctg agaatagtgt
     2701 atgcggcgac cgagttgctc ttgcccggcg tcaatacggg ataataccgc gccacatagc
     2761 agaactttaa aagtgctcat cattggaaaa cgttcttcgg ggcgaaaact ctcaaggatc
     2821 ttaccgctgt tgagatccag ttcgatgtaa cccactcgtg cacccaactg atcttcagca
     2881 tcttttactt tcaccagcgt ttctgggtga gcaaaaacag gaaggcaaaa tgccgcaaaa
     2941 aagggaataa gggcgacacg gaaatgttga atactcatac tcttcctttt tcaatcatga
     3001 ttgaagcatt tatcagggtt attgtctcat gagcggatac atatttgaat gtatttagaa
     3061 aaataaacaa ataggtcatg accaaaatcc cttaacgtga gttttcgttc cactgagcgt
     3121 cagaccccgt agaaaagatc aaaggatctt cttgagatcc tttttttctg cgcgtaatct
     3181 gctgcttgca aacaaaaaaa ccaccgctac cagcggtggt ttgtttgccg gatcaagagc
     3241 taccaactct ttttccgaag gtaactggct tcagcagagc gcagatacca aatactgtcc
     3301 ttctagtgta gccgtagtta ggccaccact tcaagaactc tgtagcaccg cctacatacc
     3361 tcgctctgct aatcctgtta ccagtggctg ctgccagtgg cgataagtcg tgtcttaccg
     3421 ggttggactc aagacgatag ttaccggata aggcgcagcg gtcgggctga acggggggtt
     3481 cgtgcacaca gcccagcttg gagcgaacga cctacaccga actgagatac ctacagcgtg
     3541 agctatgaga aagcgccacg cttcccgaag ggagaaaggc ggacaggtat ccggtaagcg
     3601 gcagggtcgg aacaggagag cgcacgaggg agcttccagg gggaaacgcc tggtatcttt
     3661 atagtcctgt cgggtttcgc cacctctgac ttgagcgtcg atttttgtga tgctcgtcag
     3721 gggggcggag cctatggaaa aacgccagca acgcggcctt tttacggttc ctggcctttt
     3781 gctggccttt tgctcacatg ttctttcctg cgttatcccc tgattctgtg gataaccgta
     3841 ttaccgcctt tgagtgagct gataccgctc gccgcagccg aacgaccgag cgcagcgagt
     3901 cagtgagcga ggaagcggaa gagcgcctga tgcggtattt tctccttacg catctgtgcg
     3961 gtatttcaca ccgcatatat ggtgcactct cagtacaatc tgctctgatg ccgcatagtt
     4021 aagccagtat acactccgct atcgctacgt gactgggtca tggctgcgcc ccgacacccg
     4081 ccaacacccg ctgacgcgcc ctgacgggct tgtctgctcc cggcatccgc ttacagacaa
     4141 gctgtgaccg tctccgggag ctgcatgtgt cagaggtttt caccgtcatc accgaaacgc
     4201 gcgaggcagc tgcggtaaag ctcatcagcg tggtcgtgaa gcgattcaca gatgtctgcc
     4261 tgttcatccg cgtccagctc gttgagtttc tccagaagcg ttaatgtctg gcttctgata
     4321 aagcgggcca tgttaagggc ggttttttcc tgtttggtca ctgatgcctc cgtgtaaggg
     4381 ggatttctgt tcatgggggt aatgataccg atgaaacgag agaggatgct cacgatacgg
     4441 gttactgatg atgaacatgc ccggttactg gaacgttgtg agggtaaaca actggcggta
     4501 tggatgcggc gggaccagag aaaaatcact cagggtcaat gccagcgctt cgttaataca
     4561 gatgtaggtg ttccacaggg tagccagcag catcctgcga tgcagatccg gaacataatg
     4621 gtgcagggcg ctgacttccg cgtttccaga ctttacgaaa cacggaaacc gaagaccatt
     4681 catgttgttg ctcaggtcgc agacgttttg cagcagcagt cgcttcacgt tcgctcgcgt
     4741 atcggtgatt cattctgcta accagtaagg caaccccgcc agcctagccg ggtcctcaac
     4801 gacaggagca cgatcatgct agtcatgccc cgcgcccacc ggaaggagct gactgggttg
     4861 aaggctctca agggcatcgg tcgagatccc ggtgcctaat gagtgagcta acttacatta
     4921 attgcgttgc gctcactgcc cgctttccag tcgggaaacc tgtcgtgcca gctgcattaa
     4981 tgaatcggcc aacgcgcggg gagaggcggt ttgcgtattg ggcgccaggg tggtttttct
     5041 tttcaccagt gagacgggca acagctgatt gcccttcacc gcctggccct gagagagttg
     5101 cagcaagcgg tccacgctgg tttgccccag caggcgaaaa tcctgtttga tggtggttaa
     5161 cggcgggata taacatgagc tgtcttcggt atcgtcgtat cccactaccg agatgtccgc
     5221 accaacgcgc agcccggact cggtaatggc gcgcattgcg cccagcgcca tctgatcgtt
     5281 ggcaaccagc atcgcagtgg gaacgatgcc ctcattcagc atttgcatgg tttgttgaaa
     5341 accggacatg gcactccagt cgccttcccg ttccgctatc ggctgaattt gattgcgagt
     5401 gagatattta tgccagccag ccagacgcag acgcgccgag acagaactta atgggcccgc
     5461 taacagcgcg atttgctggt gacccaatgc gaccagatgc tccacgccca gtcgcgtacc
     5521 gtcttcatgg gagaaaataa tactgttgat gggtgtctgg tcagagacat caagaaataa
     5581 cgccggaaca ttagtgcagg cagcttccac agcaatggca tcctggtcat ccagcggata
     5641 gttaatgatc agcccactga cgcgttgcgc gagaagattg tgcaccgccg ctttacaggc
     5701 ttcgacgccg cttcgttcta ccatcgacac caccacgctg gcacccagtt gatcggcgcg
     5761 agatttaatc gccgcgacaa tttgcgacgg cgcgtgcagg gccagactgg aggtggcaac
     5821 gccaatcagc aacgactgtt tgcccgccag ttgttgtgcc acgcggttgg gaatgtaatt
     5881 cagctccgcc atcgccgctt ccactttttc ccgcgttttc gcagaaacgt ggctggcctg
     5941 gttcaccacg cgggaaacgg tctgataaga gacaccggca tactctgcga catcgtataa
     6001 cgttactggt ttcacattca ccaccctgaa ttgactctct tccgggcgct atcatgccat
     6061 accgcgaaag gttttgcgcc attcgatggt gtccgggatc tcgacgctct ccctt
//
