# Supplementary material for: Genetically encoded RNA strand exchange circuits for programmable protein expression and computation in cells
Source: bioRxiv preprint, doi:10.1101/2025.09.24.678369, version 1 (2025-09-24)
Supplement: Plasmid GenBank files [file 678369_file04.zip › Supplementary File 2/pET - G_39 G_37 G_14 IN_37.gb]

LOCUS       pET_-_G_39_+_G_37_+_G_1 6085 bp ds-DNA     circular     22-SEP-2025
DEFINITION  .
KEYWORDS    "accession:addgene_vdb_2659"
COMMENT     Imported from database: AddGene Entry: pETDuet-1 URL:
            https://www.addgene.org/browse/sequence/2659/giraffe-analyze_vdb/
            GENERAL Analyze: Sequence Bacterial Resistance: Ampicillin Catalog
            Number: 71146 Cloning Method: Unknown Constitutive: Unspecified
            Notes: pETDuet-1 is designed for the coexpression of two target
            genes. pETDuet-1 carries the pBR322-derived ColE1 replicon, lacI
            gene and ampicillin resistance gene. Plasmid Type: Bacterial
            Expression, coexpression Promotor: T7 Size: 5420 Source/Vendor: EMD
            Biosciences Stable: Unspecified Viral/Non-Viral: Nonviral
FEATURES             Location/Qualifiers
     gene            complement(1..252)
                     /label="tet (887 - 636)"
                     /ApEinfo_revcolor="#d59687"
                     /ApEinfo_fwdcolor="#d59687"
     primer          184..203
                     /label="pBRrevBam_primer"
                     /ApEinfo_revcolor="#84b0dc"
                     /ApEinfo_fwdcolor="#84b0dc"
     primer          205..222
                     /label="pET_seq_fwd"
                     /note="sequence: gccagcaaccgcacctgt"
                     /ApEinfo_revcolor="#b1ff67"
                     /ApEinfo_fwdcolor="#b1ff67"
     primer          complement(254..304)
                     /label="pET_BB_rev_ga4"
                     /note="sequence: GACAGTTAGCCCAGAGCAGCGTTAGACTTCatcgatctcgatcctctacgc"
                     /ApEinfo_revcolor="#b4abac"
                     /ApEinfo_fwdcolor="#b4abac"
     misc_feature    275..314
                     /label="U1"
                     /ApEinfo_revcolor="#ff9ccd"
                     /ApEinfo_fwdcolor="#ff9ccd"
                     /note="GA homology domain"
     misc_feature    318..334
                     /label="T7 promoter"
                     /ApEinfo_revcolor="#d6b295"
                     /ApEinfo_fwdcolor="#d6b295"
     misc_feature    606..645
                     /label="U3"
                     /ApEinfo_revcolor="#d6b295"
                     /ApEinfo_fwdcolor="#d6b295"
     misc_feature    944..983
                     /label="U2"
                     /ApEinfo_revcolor="#84b0dc"
                     /ApEinfo_fwdcolor="#84b0dc"
     misc_feature    987..1003
                     /label="T7 promoter"
                     /ApEinfo_revcolor="#9eafd2"
                     /ApEinfo_fwdcolor="#9eafd2"
     misc_feature    1004..1019
                     /label="5hp"
                     /ApEinfo_revcolor="#9eafd2"
                     /ApEinfo_fwdcolor="#9eafd2"
     misc_feature    1214..1257
                     /label="Thyb6"
                     /ApEinfo_revcolor="#c7b0e3"
                     /ApEinfo_fwdcolor="#c7b0e3"
     misc_feature    1258..1313
                     /label="riboJn"
                     /ApEinfo_revcolor="#b4abac"
                     /ApEinfo_fwdcolor="#b4abac"
     misc_feature    1314..1353
                     /label="Ux"
                     /ApEinfo_revcolor="#ffef86"
                     /ApEinfo_fwdcolor="#ffef86"
                     /note="GA homology domain"
     misc_feature    1387..1403
                     /label="T7 promoter"
                     /ApEinfo_revcolor="#d6b295"
                     /ApEinfo_fwdcolor="#d6b295"
     misc_feature    1437..1481
                     /label="T7 terminator"
                     /ApEinfo_revcolor="#85dae9"
                     /ApEinfo_fwdcolor="#85dae9"
     primer          1482..1509
                     /label="pET_BB_ds_fwd"
                     /note="sequence: ctgaaaggaggaactatatccggattgg"
                     /ApEinfo_revcolor="#b1ff67"
                     /ApEinfo_fwdcolor="#b1ff67"
     primer          complement(1511..1530)
                     /label="pET_seq_rev"
                     /note="sequence: ctacagggcgcgtcccattc"
                     /ApEinfo_revcolor="#ff9ccd"
                     /ApEinfo_fwdcolor="#ff9ccd"
     gene            complement(2088..2948)
                     /label="Ampicillin"
                     /ApEinfo_revcolor="#f58a5e"
                     /ApEinfo_fwdcolor="#f58a5e"
     primer          complement(2091..2119)
                     /label="pET_ampR_rev"
                     /note="sequence: agataggtgcctcactgattaagcattgg"
                     /ApEinfo_revcolor="#d6b295"
                     /ApEinfo_fwdcolor="#d6b295"
     promoter        complement(2991..3019)
                     /label="AmpR_promoter"
                     /ApEinfo_revcolor="#84b0dc"
                     /ApEinfo_fwdcolor="#84b0dc"
     origin          3106..3725
                     /label="pBR322_origin"
                     /ApEinfo_revcolor="#75c6a9"
                     /ApEinfo_fwdcolor="#75c6a9"
     primer          4124..4146
                     /label="pGEX_3_primer"
                     /ApEinfo_revcolor="#ff9ccd"
                     /ApEinfo_fwdcolor="#ff9ccd"
     feature         complement(4140..4331)
                     /label="ROP"
                     /ApEinfo_revcolor="#c7b0e3"
                     /ApEinfo_fwdcolor="#c7b0e3"
     regulatory      complement(4903..5994)
                     /label="lacI"
                     /ApEinfo_revcolor="#c6c9d1"
                     /ApEinfo_fwdcolor="#c6c9d1"
ORIGIN
        1 atgcgactcc tgcattagga agcagcccag tagtaggttg aggccgttga gcaccgccgc
       61 cgcaaggaat ggtgcatgca aggagatggc gcccaacagt cccccggcca cggggcctgc
      121 caccataccc acgccgaaac aagcgctcat gagcccgaag tggcgagccc gatcttcccc
      181 atcggtgatg tcggcgatat aggcgccagc aaccgcacct gtggcgccgg tgatgccggc
      241 cacgatgcgt ccggcgtaga ggatcgagat cgatCATTAC TCGCATCCAT TCTCAGGCTG
      301 TCTCGTCTCG TCTCTTCTAA TACGACTCAC TATAGGGAGA TTCGTCTCCC ACACATTCAA
      361 TACATCAATA CATAACATTC CGTGTTATCT CGTTGGAGAT ATTCATGGAT ACGGGTCGGC
      421 ATGGCATGTG CACCTCCTCG CGGTCCGACC TGGGCTACTT CGGTAGGCTA AGGCACAATC
      481 AGGATTTGTT ATGTGTTGAT GTttatcAAC AGATAGGCCG CttcgGCGGC CtatctgttT
      541 TTTTTAGACT GTCGCCGGAT GTGTATCCGA CCTGACGATG GCCCAAAAGG GCCGAAACAG
      601 TCCTCGCACT GAAGGTCCTC AATCGCACTG GAAACATCAA GGTCGTTCTA ATACGACTCA
      661 CTATAGGGAG ATTCGTCTCC CAACCATACT ACAATCCTCA TATTCAATTC GTCGACTCTC
      721 GAGTGAGATT GTTGACGTAC GGGGGCCACA GCAGAAGCGT TCACGTCGCA GCCCCTGTCA
      781 GATTCTGGTG AATCTGCGAA TTCTGCTTTA CTGATGTATT GAATGTGAGG ATTatatcAA
      841 ACAGATAGGC CCTCttcgGA GGGCCtatct gttTTTTTTT AGTCATAAGT CTGGGCTAAG
      901 CCCACTGATG AGTCGCTGAA ATGCGACGAA ACTTATGACC CTCGCTGGGA GTTCGTAGAC
      961 GGAAACAAAC GCAGAATCCA AGCTTCTAAT ACGACTCACT ATAGGGAGAT TCGTCTCCCA
     1021 AAATACTTAA TACAAAATAA TCACTTCACA ACATCAACTA TACTACTCGT CGACTTATCT
     1081 CGAGTGAGAT ATTGTTGACG TACGGCCGGC ATGGTCCCAG CCTCCTCGCT GGCGCCGGCT
     1141 GGGCAACATT CCGAGGGGAC CGTCCCCTCG GTAATGGCGA ATGGGACAAT CAGGATTGTA
     1201 GTATGGTTGA TGTatatcAG ATAACAGATA CttcgGtatc tgttatctgt tTTTTTTAGC
     1261 TGTCACCGGA TGTGCTTTCC GGTCTGATGA GTCCGTGAGG ACGAAACAGC CTCCCAGGAT
     1321 ACATAGATTA CCACAACTCC GAGCCCTTCC ACCgaagtct aacgctgctc tgggctaact
     1381 gtcTTCTAAT ACGACTCACT ATAGGGAGAT TCGTCTCCCA ACACATAACA AATCCTCTAT
     1441 AACCCCTTGG GGCCTCTAAA CGGGTCTTGA GGGGTTTTTT Gctgaaagga ggaactatat
     1501 ccggattggc gaatgggnnn nnnnnnnnnn nnnnnnnnnn nnnnnnnnnn nnnnnnnnnn
     1561 nnnnnnnnnn nnnnnnnnnn nnnnnnnnnn nnnnnnnnnn nnnnnnnnnn nnnnnnnnnn
     1621 nnnnnnnnnn nnnnnnnnnn ncnnnnnnnn nnnnnnnnnn nnnnnnnnnn nnnnnnnnnn
     1681 nnnnnnnnnn nnnnnnnnnn nnnnnnnnnn nnnnnnnnnn nnnnnnnnnn nnnannnnnn
     1741 nnnnnnnnnn nnnnnnnnnn nnnnnnnnnn nnnnnnnnnn nnncctttga cgttggagtc
     1801 cacgttcttt aatagtggac tcttgttcca aactggaaca acactcaacc ctatctcggt
     1861 ctattctttt gatttataag ggattttgcc gatttcggcc tattggttaa aaaatgagct
     1921 gatttaacaa aaatttaacg cgaattttaa caaaatatta acgtttacaa tttctggcgg
     1981 cacgatggca tgagattatc aaaaaggatc ttcacctaga tccttttaaa ttaaaaatga
     2041 agttttaaat caatctaaag tatatatgag taaacttggt ctgacagtta ccaatgctta
     2101 atcagtgagg cacctatctc agcgatctgt ctatttcgtt catccatagt tgcctgactc
     2161 cccgtcgtgt agataactac gatacgggag ggcttaccat ctggccccag tgctgcaatg
     2221 ataccgcgag acccacgctc accggctcca gatttatcag caataaacca gccagccgga
     2281 agggccgagc gcagaagtgg tcctgcaact ttatccgcct ccatccagtc tattaattgt
     2341 tgccgggaag ctagagtaag tagttcgcca gttaatagtt tgcgcaacgt tgttgccatt
     2401 gctacaggca tcgtggtgtc acgctcgtcg tttggtatgg cttcattcag ctccggttcc
     2461 caacgatcaa ggcgagttac atgatccccc atgttgtgca aaaaagcggt tagctccttc
     2521 ggtcctccga tcgttgtcag aagtaagttg gccgcagtgt tatcactcat ggttatggca
     2581 gcactgcata attctcttac tgtcatgcca tccgtaagat gcttttctgt gactggtgag
     2641 tactcaacca agtcattctg agaatagtgt atgcggcgac cgagttgctc ttgcccggcg
     2701 tcaatacggg ataataccgc gccacatagc agaactttaa aagtgctcat cattggaaaa
     2761 cgttcttcgg ggcgaaaact ctcaaggatc ttaccgctgt tgagatccag ttcgatgtaa
     2821 cccactcgtg cacccaactg atcttcagca tcttttactt tcaccagcgt ttctgggtga
     2881 gcaaaaacag gaaggcaaaa tgccgcaaaa aagggaataa gggcgacacg gaaatgttga
     2941 atactcatac tcttcctttt tcaatcatga ttgaagcatt tatcagggtt attgtctcat
     3001 gagcggatac atatttgaat gtatttagaa aaataaacaa ataggtcatg accaaaatcc
     3061 cttaacgtga gttttcgttc cactgagcgt cagaccccgt agaaaagatc aaaggatctt
     3121 cttgagatcc tttttttctg cgcgtaatct gctgcttgca aacaaaaaaa ccaccgctac
     3181 cagcggtggt ttgtttgccg gatcaagagc taccaactct ttttccgaag gtaactggct
     3241 tcagcagagc gcagatacca aatactgtcc ttctagtgta gccgtagtta ggccaccact
     3301 tcaagaactc tgtagcaccg cctacatacc tcgctctgct aatcctgtta ccagtggctg
     3361 ctgccagtgg cgataagtcg tgtcttaccg ggttggactc aagacgatag ttaccggata
     3421 aggcgcagcg gtcgggctga acggggggtt cgtgcacaca gcccagcttg gagcgaacga
     3481 cctacaccga actgagatac ctacagcgtg agctatgaga aagcgccacg cttcccgaag
     3541 ggagaaaggc ggacaggtat ccggtaagcg gcagggtcgg aacaggagag cgcacgaggg
     3601 agcttccagg gggaaacgcc tggtatcttt atagtcctgt cgggtttcgc cacctctgac
     3661 ttgagcgtcg atttttgtga tgctcgtcag gggggcggag cctatggaaa aacgccagca
     3721 acgcggcctt tttacggttc ctggcctttt gctggccttt tgctcacatg ttctttcctg
     3781 cgttatcccc tgattctgtg gataaccgta ttaccgcctt tgagtgagct gataccgctc
     3841 gccgcagccg aacgaccgag cgcagcgagt cagtgagcga ggaagcggaa gagcgcctga
     3901 tgcggtattt tctccttacg catctgtgcg gtatttcaca ccgcatatat ggtgcactct
     3961 cagtacaatc tgctctgatg ccgcatagtt aagccagtat acactccgct atcgctacgt
     4021 gactgggtca tggctgcgcc ccgacacccg ccaacacccg ctgacgcgcc ctgacgggct
     4081 tgtctgctcc cggcatccgc ttacagacaa gctgtgaccg tctccgggag ctgcatgtgt
     4141 cagaggtttt caccgtcatc accgaaacgc gcgaggcagc tgcggtaaag ctcatcagcg
     4201 tggtcgtgaa gcgattcaca gatgtctgcc tgttcatccg cgtccagctc gttgagtttc
     4261 tccagaagcg ttaatgtctg gcttctgata aagcgggcca tgttaagggc ggttttttcc
     4321 tgtttggtca ctgatgcctc cgtgtaaggg ggatttctgt tcatgggggt aatgataccg
     4381 atgaaacgag agaggatgct cacgatacgg gttactgatg atgaacatgc ccggttactg
     4441 gaacgttgtg agggtaaaca actggcggta tggatgcggc gggaccagag aaaaatcact
     4501 cagggtcaat gccagcgctt cgttaataca gatgtaggtg ttccacaggg tagccagcag
     4561 catcctgcga tgcagatccg gaacataatg gtgcagggcg ctgacttccg cgtttccaga
     4621 ctttacgaaa cacggaaacc gaagaccatt catgttgttg ctcaggtcgc agacgttttg
     4681 cagcagcagt cgcttcacgt tcgctcgcgt atcggtgatt cattctgcta accagtaagg
     4741 caaccccgcc agcctagccg ggtcctcaac gacaggagca cgatcatgct agtcatgccc
     4801 cgcgcccacc ggaaggagct gactgggttg aaggctctca agggcatcgg tcgagatccc
     4861 ggtgcctaat gagtgagcta acttacatta attgcgttgc gctcactgcc cgctttccag
     4921 tcgggaaacc tgtcgtgcca gctgcattaa tgaatcggcc aacgcgcggg gagaggcggt
     4981 ttgcgtattg ggcgccaggg tggtttttct tttcaccagt gagacgggca acagctgatt
     5041 gcccttcacc gcctggccct gagagagttg cagcaagcgg tccacgctgg tttgccccag
     5101 caggcgaaaa tcctgtttga tggtggttaa cggcgggata taacatgagc tgtcttcggt
     5161 atcgtcgtat cccactaccg agatgtccgc accaacgcgc agcccggact cggtaatggc
     5221 gcgcattgcg cccagcgcca tctgatcgtt ggcaaccagc atcgcagtgg gaacgatgcc
     5281 ctcattcagc atttgcatgg tttgttgaaa accggacatg gcactccagt cgccttcccg
     5341 ttccgctatc ggctgaattt gattgcgagt gagatattta tgccagccag ccagacgcag
     5401 acgcgccgag acagaactta atgggcccgc taacagcgcg atttgctggt gacccaatgc
     5461 gaccagatgc tccacgccca gtcgcgtacc gtcttcatgg gagaaaataa tactgttgat
     5521 gggtgtctgg tcagagacat caagaaataa cgccggaaca ttagtgcagg cagcttccac
     5581 agcaatggca tcctggtcat ccagcggata gttaatgatc agcccactga cgcgttgcgc
     5641 gagaagattg tgcaccgccg ctttacaggc ttcgacgccg cttcgttcta ccatcgacac
     5701 caccacgctg gcacccagtt gatcggcgcg agatttaatc gccgcgacaa tttgcgacgg
     5761 cgcgtgcagg gccagactgg aggtggcaac gccaatcagc aacgactgtt tgcccgccag
     5821 ttgttgtgcc acgcggttgg gaatgtaatt cagctccgcc atcgccgctt ccactttttc
     5881 ccgcgttttc gcagaaacgt ggctggcctg gttcaccacg cgggaaacgg tctgataaga
     5941 gacaccggca tactctgcga catcgtataa cgttactggt ttcacattca ccaccctgaa
     6001 ttgactctct tccgggcgct atcatgccat accgcgaaag gttttgcgcc attcgatggt
     6061 gtccgggatc tcgacgctct ccctt
//
