# Supplementary material for: Genetically encoded RNA strand exchange circuits for programmable protein expression and computation in cells
Source: bioRxiv preprint, doi:10.1101/2025.09.24.678369, version 1 (2025-09-24)
Supplement: Plasmid GenBank files [file 678369_file04.zip › Supplementary File 2/pET - G_40 G_38 G_12 IN_26.gb]

LOCUS       pET_-_G_40_+_G_38_+_G_1 6085 bp ds-DNA     circular     22-SEP-2025
DEFINITION  .
KEYWORDS    "accession:addgene_vdb_2659"
COMMENT     Imported from database: AddGene Entry: pETDuet-1 URL:
            https://www.addgene.org/browse/sequence/2659/giraffe-analyze_vdb/
            GENERAL Analyze: Sequence Bacterial Resistance: Ampicillin Catalog
            Number: 71146 Cloning Method: Unknown Constitutive: Unspecified
            Notes: pETDuet-1 is designed for the coexpression of two target
            genes. pETDuet-1 carries the pBR322-derived ColE1 replicon, lacI
            gene and ampicillin resistance gene. Plasmid Type: Bacterial
            Expression, coexpression Promotor: T7 Size: 5420 Source/Vendor: EMD
            Biosciences Stable: Unspecified Viral/Non-Viral: Nonviral
FEATURES             Location/Qualifiers
     gene            complement(1..252)
                     /label="tet (887 - 636)"
                     /ApEinfo_revcolor="#d59687"
                     /ApEinfo_fwdcolor="#d59687"
     primer          184..203
                     /label="pBRrevBam_primer"
                     /ApEinfo_revcolor="#84b0dc"
                     /ApEinfo_fwdcolor="#84b0dc"
     primer          205..222
                     /label="pET_seq_fwd"
                     /note="sequence: gccagcaaccgcacctgt"
                     /ApEinfo_revcolor="#b1ff67"
                     /ApEinfo_fwdcolor="#b1ff67"
     primer          complement(254..304)
                     /label="pET_BB_rev_ga4"
                     /note="sequence: GACAGTTAGCCCAGAGCAGCGTTAGACTTCatcgatctcgatcctctacgc"
                     /ApEinfo_revcolor="#b4abac"
                     /ApEinfo_fwdcolor="#b4abac"
     misc_feature    275..314
                     /label="U1"
                     /ApEinfo_revcolor="#ff9ccd"
                     /ApEinfo_fwdcolor="#ff9ccd"
                     /note="GA homology domain"
     misc_feature    318..334
                     /label="T7 promoter"
                     /ApEinfo_revcolor="#b7e6d7"
                     /ApEinfo_fwdcolor="#b7e6d7"
     misc_feature    606..645
                     /label="U3"
                     /ApEinfo_revcolor="#ff9ccd"
                     /ApEinfo_fwdcolor="#ff9ccd"
     misc_feature    944..983
                     /label="U2"
                     /ApEinfo_revcolor="#84b0dc"
                     /ApEinfo_fwdcolor="#84b0dc"
     misc_feature    987..1003
                     /label="T7 promoter"
                     /ApEinfo_revcolor="#9eafd2"
                     /ApEinfo_fwdcolor="#9eafd2"
     misc_feature    1004..1019
                     /label="5hp"
                     /ApEinfo_revcolor="#9eafd2"
                     /ApEinfo_fwdcolor="#9eafd2"
     primer          complement(1008..1034)
                     /label="hp5Ad20_1_rev"
                     /note="sequence: TGTATTAAGTATTTTGGGAGACGAATC"
                     /ApEinfo_revcolor="#d6b295"
                     /ApEinfo_fwdcolor="#d6b295"
     misc_feature    1020..1040
                     /label="d21"
                     /ApEinfo_revcolor="#c6c9d1"
                     /ApEinfo_fwdcolor="#c6c9d1"
     primer          1035..1066
                     /label="d6_3_4u1d_fwd"
                     /note="sequence: TTATTATCACTTCACAACATCAACTACTAAAC"
                     /ApEinfo_revcolor="#84b0dc"
                     /ApEinfo_fwdcolor="#84b0dc"
     primer          1035..1066
                     /label="d6_2_4u1d_fwd"
                     /note="sequence: ATATACTCACTTCACAACATCAACTACTAAAC"
                     /ApEinfo_revcolor="#ffef86"
                     /ApEinfo_fwdcolor="#ffef86"
     misc_feature    1041..1050
                     /label=1
                     /ApEinfo_revcolor="#f58a5e"
                     /ApEinfo_fwdcolor="#f58a5e"
     misc_feature    1051..1056
                     /label="u"
                     /ApEinfo_revcolor="#b4abac"
                     /ApEinfo_fwdcolor="#b4abac"
     misc_feature    1057..1066
                     /label=4
                     /ApEinfo_revcolor="#c7b0e3"
                     /ApEinfo_fwdcolor="#c7b0e3"
     misc_feature    1214..1257
                     /label="Thyb6"
                     /ApEinfo_revcolor="#c7b0e3"
                     /ApEinfo_fwdcolor="#c7b0e3"
     misc_feature    1258..1313
                     /label="riboJn"
                     /ApEinfo_revcolor="#b4abac"
                     /ApEinfo_fwdcolor="#b4abac"
     misc_feature    1314..1353
                     /label="Ux"
                     /ApEinfo_revcolor="#ffef86"
                     /ApEinfo_fwdcolor="#ffef86"
                     /note="GA homology domain"
     misc_feature    1387..1403
                     /label="T7 promoter"
                     /ApEinfo_revcolor="#75c6a9"
                     /ApEinfo_fwdcolor="#75c6a9"
     misc_feature    1437..1481
                     /label="T7 terminator"
                     /ApEinfo_revcolor="#85dae9"
                     /ApEinfo_fwdcolor="#85dae9"
     primer          1482..1509
                     /label="pET_BB_ds_fwd"
                     /note="sequence: ctgaaaggaggaactatatccggattgg"
                     /ApEinfo_revcolor="#b1ff67"
                     /ApEinfo_fwdcolor="#b1ff67"
     primer          complement(1511..1530)
                     /label="pET_seq_rev"
                     /note="sequence: ctacagggcgcgtcccattc"
                     /ApEinfo_revcolor="#ff9ccd"
                     /ApEinfo_fwdcolor="#ff9ccd"
     gene            complement(2088..2948)
                     /label="Ampicillin"
                     /ApEinfo_revcolor="#f58a5e"
                     /ApEinfo_fwdcolor="#f58a5e"
     primer          complement(2091..2119)
                     /label="pET_ampR_rev"
                     /note="sequence: agataggtgcctcactgattaagcattgg"
                     /ApEinfo_revcolor="#d6b295"
                     /ApEinfo_fwdcolor="#d6b295"
     promoter        complement(2991..3019)
                     /label="AmpR_promoter"
                     /ApEinfo_revcolor="#84b0dc"
                     /ApEinfo_fwdcolor="#84b0dc"
     origin          3106..3725
                     /label="pBR322_origin"
                     /ApEinfo_revcolor="#75c6a9"
                     /ApEinfo_fwdcolor="#75c6a9"
     primer          4124..4146
                     /label="pGEX_3_primer"
                     /ApEinfo_revcolor="#ff9ccd"
                     /ApEinfo_fwdcolor="#ff9ccd"
     feature         complement(4140..4331)
                     /label="ROP"
                     /ApEinfo_revcolor="#c7b0e3"
                     /ApEinfo_fwdcolor="#c7b0e3"
     regulatory      complement(4903..5994)
                     /label="lacI"
                     /ApEinfo_revcolor="#c6c9d1"
                     /ApEinfo_fwdcolor="#c6c9d1"
ORIGIN
        1 atgcgactcc tgcattagga agcagcccag tagtaggttg aggccgttga gcaccgccgc
       61 cgcaaggaat ggtgcatgca aggagatggc gcccaacagt cccccggcca cggggcctgc
      121 caccataccc acgccgaaac aagcgctcat gagcccgaag tggcgagccc gatcttcccc
      181 atcggtgatg tcggcgatat aggcgccagc aaccgcacct gtggcgccgg tgatgccggc
      241 cacgatgcgt ccggcgtaga ggatcgagat cgatCATTAC TCGCATCCAT TCTCAGGCTG
      301 TCTCGTCTCG TCTCTTCTAA TACGACTCAC TATAGGGAGA TTCGTCTCCC AACCATACTA
      361 CACATCATTA TCTTACTTTC CGTGTTATCT CGTTGGAGAT ATTCATGGAT ACGGGTCGGC
      421 ATGGCATGTG CACCTCCTCG CGGTCCGACC TGGGCTACTT CGGTAGGCTA AGGCACAATC
      481 AGGATTAGTA AGGTAATGAT GTatatcAAC AGATAGGCCG CttcgGCGGC CtatctgttT
      541 TTTTTAGACT GTCGCCGGAT GTGTATCCGA CCTGACGATG GCCCAAAAGG GCCGAAACAG
      601 TCCTCGCACT GAAGGTCCTC AATCGCACTG GAAACATCAA GGTCGTTCTA ATACGACTCA
      661 CTATAGGGAG ATTCGTCTCC CAACCACTAA ACAATCCTAC TATACTACTC GTCGACTCTC
      721 GAGTGAGATT GTTGACGTAC GGGGGCCACA GCAGAAGCGT TCACGTCGCA GCCCCTGTCA
      781 GATTCTGGTG AATCTGCGAA TTCTGCTTTA CTGATGTGTA GTATGGTAGG ATTatatcAA
      841 ACAGATAGGC CCTCttcgGA GGGCCtatct gttTTTTTTT AGTCATAAGT CTGGGCTAAG
      901 CCCACTGATG AGTCGCTGAA ATGCGACGAA ACTTATGACC CTCGCTGGGA GTTCGTAGAC
      961 GGAAACAAAC GCAGAATCCA AGCTTCTAAT ACGACTCACT ATAGGGAGAT TCGTCTCCCA
     1021 AAATACTTAA TACAAAATAA TCACTTCACA ACATCAACTA CTAAACTCGT CGACTTATCT
     1081 CGAGTGAGAT ATTGTTGACG TACGGCCGGC ATGGTCCCAG CCTCCTCGCT GGCGCCGGCT
     1141 GGGCAACATT CCGAGGGGAC CGTCCCCTCG GTAATGGCGA ATGGGACAAT CAGGATTGTT
     1201 TAGTGGTTGA TGTatatcAG ATAACAGATA CttcgGtatc tgttatctgt tTTTTTTAGC
     1261 TGTCACCGGA TGTGCTTTCC GGTCTGATGA GTCCGTGAGG ACGAAACAGC CTCCCAGGAT
     1321 ACATAGATTA CCACAACTCC GAGCCCTTCC ACCgaagtct aacgctgctc tgggctaact
     1381 gtcTTCTAAT ACGACTCACT ATAGGGAGAT TCGTCTCCCT TTACCTTACT AATCCTCTAT
     1441 AACCCCTTGG GGCCTCTAAA CGGGTCTTGA GGGGTTTTTT Gctgaaagga ggaactatat
     1501 ccggattggc gaatgggnnn nnnnnnnnnn nnnnnnnnnn nnnnnnnnnn nnnnnnnnnn
     1561 nnnnnnnnnn nnnnnnnnnn nnnnnnnnnn nnnnnnnnnn nnnnnnnnnn nnnnnnnnnn
     1621 nnnnnnnnnn nnnnnnnnnn ncnnnnnnnn nnnnnnnnnn nnnnnnnnnn nnnnnnnnnn
     1681 nnnnnnnnnn nnnnnnnnnn nnnnnnnnnn nnnnnnnnnn nnnnnnnnnn nnnannnnnn
     1741 nnnnnnnnnn nnnnnnnnnn nnnnnnnnnn nnnnnnnnnn nnncctttga cgttggagtc
     1801 cacgttcttt aatagtggac tcttgttcca aactggaaca acactcaacc ctatctcggt
     1861 ctattctttt gatttataag ggattttgcc gatttcggcc tattggttaa aaaatgagct
     1921 gatttaacaa aaatttaacg cgaattttaa caaaatatta acgtttacaa tttctggcgg
     1981 cacgatggca tgagattatc aaaaaggatc ttcacctaga tccttttaaa ttaaaaatga
     2041 agttttaaat caatctaaag tatatatgag taaacttggt ctgacagtta ccaatgctta
     2101 atcagtgagg cacctatctc agcgatctgt ctatttcgtt catccatagt tgcctgactc
     2161 cccgtcgtgt agataactac gatacgggag ggcttaccat ctggccccag tgctgcaatg
     2221 ataccgcgag acccacgctc accggctcca gatttatcag caataaacca gccagccgga
     2281 agggccgagc gcagaagtgg tcctgcaact ttatccgcct ccatccagtc tattaattgt
     2341 tgccgggaag ctagagtaag tagttcgcca gttaatagtt tgcgcaacgt tgttgccatt
     2401 gctacaggca tcgtggtgtc acgctcgtcg tttggtatgg cttcattcag ctccggttcc
     2461 caacgatcaa ggcgagttac atgatccccc atgttgtgca aaaaagcggt tagctccttc
     2521 ggtcctccga tcgttgtcag aagtaagttg gccgcagtgt tatcactcat ggttatggca
     2581 gcactgcata attctcttac tgtcatgcca tccgtaagat gcttttctgt gactggtgag
     2641 tactcaacca agtcattctg agaatagtgt atgcggcgac cgagttgctc ttgcccggcg
     2701 tcaatacggg ataataccgc gccacatagc agaactttaa aagtgctcat cattggaaaa
     2761 cgttcttcgg ggcgaaaact ctcaaggatc ttaccgctgt tgagatccag ttcgatgtaa
     2821 cccactcgtg cacccaactg atcttcagca tcttttactt tcaccagcgt ttctgggtga
     2881 gcaaaaacag gaaggcaaaa tgccgcaaaa aagggaataa gggcgacacg gaaatgttga
     2941 atactcatac tcttcctttt tcaatcatga ttgaagcatt tatcagggtt attgtctcat
     3001 gagcggatac atatttgaat gtatttagaa aaataaacaa ataggtcatg accaaaatcc
     3061 cttaacgtga gttttcgttc cactgagcgt cagaccccgt agaaaagatc aaaggatctt
     3121 cttgagatcc tttttttctg cgcgtaatct gctgcttgca aacaaaaaaa ccaccgctac
     3181 cagcggtggt ttgtttgccg gatcaagagc taccaactct ttttccgaag gtaactggct
     3241 tcagcagagc gcagatacca aatactgtcc ttctagtgta gccgtagtta ggccaccact
     3301 tcaagaactc tgtagcaccg cctacatacc tcgctctgct aatcctgtta ccagtggctg
     3361 ctgccagtgg cgataagtcg tgtcttaccg ggttggactc aagacgatag ttaccggata
     3421 aggcgcagcg gtcgggctga acggggggtt cgtgcacaca gcccagcttg gagcgaacga
     3481 cctacaccga actgagatac ctacagcgtg agctatgaga aagcgccacg cttcccgaag
     3541 ggagaaaggc ggacaggtat ccggtaagcg gcagggtcgg aacaggagag cgcacgaggg
     3601 agcttccagg gggaaacgcc tggtatcttt atagtcctgt cgggtttcgc cacctctgac
     3661 ttgagcgtcg atttttgtga tgctcgtcag gggggcggag cctatggaaa aacgccagca
     3721 acgcggcctt tttacggttc ctggcctttt gctggccttt tgctcacatg ttctttcctg
     3781 cgttatcccc tgattctgtg gataaccgta ttaccgcctt tgagtgagct gataccgctc
     3841 gccgcagccg aacgaccgag cgcagcgagt cagtgagcga ggaagcggaa gagcgcctga
     3901 tgcggtattt tctccttacg catctgtgcg gtatttcaca ccgcatatat ggtgcactct
     3961 cagtacaatc tgctctgatg ccgcatagtt aagccagtat acactccgct atcgctacgt
     4021 gactgggtca tggctgcgcc ccgacacccg ccaacacccg ctgacgcgcc ctgacgggct
     4081 tgtctgctcc cggcatccgc ttacagacaa gctgtgaccg tctccgggag ctgcatgtgt
     4141 cagaggtttt caccgtcatc accgaaacgc gcgaggcagc tgcggtaaag ctcatcagcg
     4201 tggtcgtgaa gcgattcaca gatgtctgcc tgttcatccg cgtccagctc gttgagtttc
     4261 tccagaagcg ttaatgtctg gcttctgata aagcgggcca tgttaagggc ggttttttcc
     4321 tgtttggtca ctgatgcctc cgtgtaaggg ggatttctgt tcatgggggt aatgataccg
     4381 atgaaacgag agaggatgct cacgatacgg gttactgatg atgaacatgc ccggttactg
     4441 gaacgttgtg agggtaaaca actggcggta tggatgcggc gggaccagag aaaaatcact
     4501 cagggtcaat gccagcgctt cgttaataca gatgtaggtg ttccacaggg tagccagcag
     4561 catcctgcga tgcagatccg gaacataatg gtgcagggcg ctgacttccg cgtttccaga
     4621 ctttacgaaa cacggaaacc gaagaccatt catgttgttg ctcaggtcgc agacgttttg
     4681 cagcagcagt cgcttcacgt tcgctcgcgt atcggtgatt cattctgcta accagtaagg
     4741 caaccccgcc agcctagccg ggtcctcaac gacaggagca cgatcatgct agtcatgccc
     4801 cgcgcccacc ggaaggagct gactgggttg aaggctctca agggcatcgg tcgagatccc
     4861 ggtgcctaat gagtgagcta acttacatta attgcgttgc gctcactgcc cgctttccag
     4921 tcgggaaacc tgtcgtgcca gctgcattaa tgaatcggcc aacgcgcggg gagaggcggt
     4981 ttgcgtattg ggcgccaggg tggtttttct tttcaccagt gagacgggca acagctgatt
     5041 gcccttcacc gcctggccct gagagagttg cagcaagcgg tccacgctgg tttgccccag
     5101 caggcgaaaa tcctgtttga tggtggttaa cggcgggata taacatgagc tgtcttcggt
     5161 atcgtcgtat cccactaccg agatgtccgc accaacgcgc agcccggact cggtaatggc
     5221 gcgcattgcg cccagcgcca tctgatcgtt ggcaaccagc atcgcagtgg gaacgatgcc
     5281 ctcattcagc atttgcatgg tttgttgaaa accggacatg gcactccagt cgccttcccg
     5341 ttccgctatc ggctgaattt gattgcgagt gagatattta tgccagccag ccagacgcag
     5401 acgcgccgag acagaactta atgggcccgc taacagcgcg atttgctggt gacccaatgc
     5461 gaccagatgc tccacgccca gtcgcgtacc gtcttcatgg gagaaaataa tactgttgat
     5521 gggtgtctgg tcagagacat caagaaataa cgccggaaca ttagtgcagg cagcttccac
     5581 agcaatggca tcctggtcat ccagcggata gttaatgatc agcccactga cgcgttgcgc
     5641 gagaagattg tgcaccgccg ctttacaggc ttcgacgccg cttcgttcta ccatcgacac
     5701 caccacgctg gcacccagtt gatcggcgcg agatttaatc gccgcgacaa tttgcgacgg
     5761 cgcgtgcagg gccagactgg aggtggcaac gccaatcagc aacgactgtt tgcccgccag
     5821 ttgttgtgcc acgcggttgg gaatgtaatt cagctccgcc atcgccgctt ccactttttc
     5881 ccgcgttttc gcagaaacgt ggctggcctg gttcaccacg cgggaaacgg tctgataaga
     5941 gacaccggca tactctgcga catcgtataa cgttactggt ttcacattca ccaccctgaa
     6001 ttgactctct tccgggcgct atcatgccat accgcgaaag gttttgcgcc attcgatggt
     6061 gtccgggatc tcgacgctct ccctt
//
